# Supplementary material for: A synthetic genomics-based African swine fever virus engineering platform
Source: Sci Adv. 2025 Mar 26;11(13):eadu7670. doi: 10.1126/sciadv.adu7670 (PMC11939070; doi:10.1126/sciadv.adu7670)
Supplement: Supplementary file 2 — Data S1 to S5 [file sciadv.adu7670_data_s1_to_s5.zip › adu7670_data_s5.gb]

LOCUS       ASFV_KenyaDDUTGFPCD4Fin      189190 bp    DNA     linear   VRL 13-JAN-2025
DEFINITION  ASFV_Kenya_IX_1033_WSL.
ACCESSION   0
KEYWORDS    .
SOURCE      ASFV_Kenya_IX_1033_WSL.
  ORGANISM  ASFV_Kenya_IX_1033_WSL.
FEATURES             Location/Qualifiers
     source          1..189190
                     /organism="ASFV_Kenya_IX_1033_WSL"
                     /note="Annotations transferred from African swine fever
                     virus strain Ken06.Bus (KM111295)"
     repeat_region   1..2150
                     /Identical_Bases="2,150"
                     /Mismatched_Bases=0
                     /Frequency=2
                     /Percent_Identical="100%"
                     /All_Locations="1+; 187,015-"
                     /annotation_group="Repeat 1"
                     /Color="#cc0000"
                     /modified_by="walter.fuchs"
                     /label="Repeat 1"
     misc_feature    2151..2152
                     /Original_Bases
                     /label
                     /note="Geneious type: Editing History Insertion"
     misc_feature    2196
                     /Original_Bases="A"
                     /label="A"
                     /note="Geneious type: Editing History Replacement"
     CDS             2576..3100
                     /gene="BA71V-KP177R"
                     /codon_start=1
                     /product="BA71V-KP177R"
                     /note="similar to African swine fever virus E75 strain
                     E75of INSD accession FN557520"
                     /translation="MLHIKMTISTLLIALIVLLIIILVVFLYYKKQQPPKKVCKVDKD
                     CGSGEHCVRGTCSSLSCLDAVKMDKRDVKMDSKISSCKFTPNFYHFTDTAAEQEFGKT
                     WHSIKITPSPGESRTSQEICERYCLWGTDDCTGWEYFGDEKDGTCNIYINPHLALKYT
                     KDHVLYLPRNHKYA"
                     /modified_by="walter.fuchs"
                     /label="KP177R"
     CDS             complement(3240..3491)
                     /gene="BA71V-L83L"
                     /codon_start=1
                     /product="BA71V-L83L"
                     /note="similar to African swine fever virus E75 strain
                     E75of INSD accession FN557520"
                     /translation="MDTSLKNNDGALEADNKNYQNYKDEPDKISDVLDDTKYNLMVEC
                     CHKNYSTFAPQWDVNERNYIDIPEGPSAKKSIVHRCTII"
                     /modified_by="walter.fuchs"
                     /label="L83L"
     CDS             complement(3574..3852)
                     /gene="BA71V-L60L"
                     /codon_start=1
                     /product="BA71V-L60L"
                     /note="similar to African swine fever virus E75 strain
                     E75of INSD accession FN557520"
                     /translation="MGDTLSKQMSSTETLSFKEEQAHCNNKTSENQPKIIDDNKCTDS
                     QNTDSQNTDSQNTDSQNTDSQDTDSQNTDSSKVYSIALNKDWHLYVMI"
                     /modified_by="walter.fuchs"
                     /label="L60L"
     CDS             complement(4035..5096)
                     /gene="MGF 360-3L"
                     /codon_start=1
                     /product="MGF 360-3L"
                     /note="similar to African swine fever virus E75 strain
                     E75of INSD accession FN557520"
                     /translation="MQPSTLQTLTKRVLATQHVSKDDYCILKRCGLWWHDAPITLYTD
                     GEQILIKTPCYKEGIKLNTALVLAVKENNYDLIVLFTEWGANINYGLLSVNKEHTRNL
                     CRKLGAKEGLEASEVLRFFFETKRHKTSSNIILCHKLFSNNPFLQNVNMVELRMIIYW
                     ELKDLTTNLIVNESSFTEMLTKYWYGIAVKYNLKEAIQYFCQEYEHLNEWRLICALSF
                     NNVFELHEICNTMNMNINKMMQLACMRDNNFLTIYYCFALGADINCAMYDSVSNFRIE
                     NMFFCMDLGADAFEESLELAELHGYSVIVDILSLKIYKANPILLAKETDPEKINTLLK
                     NYYPKNMLAYDICNVDNYL"
                     /modified_by="walter.fuchs"
                     /label="MGF 360-3L"
     CDS             complement(5290..6105)
                     /gene="MGF 110-1L"
                     /codon_start=1
                     /product="MGF 110-1L"
                     /note="similar to African swine fever virus E75 strain
                     E75of INSD accession FN557520"
                     /translation="MFALQIFTLLSIPTLFYTYELVEPLELTRTPPEKELGYWCTYAN
                     HCRFCWDCQDGICRNKAFKNHSPILENDYIANCSVYHHNNFCTYYVTSIKPHKIYRTE
                     CPQHISHEWHEAVIRKWQKLLTYGFYLVGCVLVVNYIRKRSLRTIIYLVVLLVIFFLL
                     SQLMLYRELEHKKHKIGSIPPERELEHWCTYGKYCDFCWDCQNGICRNKVFKNHPPIG
                     EHDFIRHNCWTIHLPNRCYYQKVYKYSDTHIMECSQPTHYKWYDNLMKKQDIM"
                     /modified_by="walter.fuchs"
                     /label="MGF 110-1L"
     CDS             complement(6248..6589)
                     /gene="MGF 110-2L"
                     /codon_start=1
                     /product="MGF 110-2L"
                     /translation="MGFFSYLSLVLVGLASLTSLASLANLQDFSTDNPLEEELRYWCQ
                     YMQNCRFCWACQNGLCKNKVLKDMPSVQEHSYPMEHCMIHRQCKYVRDGPIFQVECMM
                     QTYDVIHLLNA"
                     /modified_by="walter.fuchs"
                     /label="MGF 110-2L"
     CDS             complement(6688..7062)
                     /gene="MGF 110-3L"
                     /codon_start=1
                     /product="MGF 110-3L"
                     /translation="MLVIFLGILGLLANQVFGLPAKNAGHLHSTEEPPKEELGYWCTY
                     MESCRFCWDCEHGICKNKVNESMPWIIENSYLTPCMVSRWYNQCTYDEGNGQYHTMDC
                     SDPVPHNTPHRLGMKIYEREDL"
                     /modified_by="walter.fuchs"
                     /label="MGF 110-3L"
     CDS             complement(7412..7786)
                     /gene="MGF 110-4L"
                     /codon_start=1
                     /product="MGF 110-4L"
                     /translation="MLVIFLGILGLLANQLSGMPTQAGGHLRSTDNPPEEELEYWCTY
                     MESCKFCWECTHGLCKNKVNESMPTIIENSYLTSCEVSRWYNQCTYDEGNGHYHVMDC
                     SDPVPHNRPHRLGMKFYKKEDL"
                     /modified_by="walter.fuchs"
                     /label="MGF 110-4L"
     CDS             complement(7982..8353)
                     /gene="MGF 110-5L"
                     /codon_start=1
                     /product="MGF 110-5L"
                     /translation="MLVIFLGLLGLLANQVLGLPNQPAGQLHPTDNPPKEELGYWCTY
                     TESCKFCWNCQNGLCEGKLENTTILENEYVQSCIVSRWLNKCMYDLGQGIHHVMPCSE
                     PKPWNPYKILKKEWKENVSQN"
                     /modified_by="walter.fuchs"
                     /label="MGF 110-5L"
     CDS             complement(8575..8931)
                     /gene="MGF 110-6L"
                     /codon_start=1
                     /product="MGF 110-6L"
                     /translation="MLVIFLGILGLLASQVSSQPVGQLRPTEDPPENELEYWCTYMES
                     CQFCWDCQDGNCINKVDGSVIYKNEYVQPCSVSRWLNKCMYDLDKGIYHTMNCSQPRS
                     WNPYKCFRKEWKKDEL"
                     /modified_by="walter.fuchs"
                     /label="MGF 110-6L"
     CDS             complement(9892..10173)
                     /gene="p285L"
                     /codon_start=1
                     /product="p285L"
                     /translation="MLLEEVILIALILIWIAIILYSSIQIRIKPGSSVPHRCECGHKA
                     SNESPRPGFHRCEYDHPQFERTHFCNRHSCIPCCSPHQACLRFQSYHRV"
                     /modified_by="walter.fuchs"
                     /label="285L"
     CDS             10915..11283
                     /gene="MGF 100-1R"
                     /codon_start=1
                     /product="MGF 100-1R"
                     /translation="MVKLFYNPIKCLFYRRSCKKKLRKALKKLNFYHPPKECCQIYRL
                     LENAPGGTYFITENMTNELIMIAKDPVDKKIKSVKLYLTGNYIKINQHYYINIYMYLM
                     RYNQIYKYPLICFSKYSKIL"
                     /modified_by="walter.fuchs"
                     /label="MGF 100-1R"
     CDS             complement(11406..12278)
                     /gene="MGF 110-9L"
                     /codon_start=1
                     /product="MGF 110-9L"
                     /translation="MKVIVFLLVLMEVQRVIQSQPFPGTGELPMTRRPPKRELEYWCT
                     YARSCDFCWDCRHGVCKNKVFEKHPLIKKNDYIQICRVSRYGEKCRYFTDSKIRRFHI
                     MSCTNPTYYDWFDELMQVREDRIIDVENIKHTCLCMVATIALMVYIRKQYSRMRMQAA
                     TRLLIFLGIYLLLGILMTNIIMNLPLSTDNPMQMRRSPKEDLKFWCTYAKHCDFCWTC
                     KNGMCKNKVFKDHPTIIENDYIVNCTVSRWHDRCMYEAHFRIHYQHNMNCSQPTELEW
                     FTALKRHVINQDDL"
                     /modified_by="walter.fuchs"
                     /label="MGF 110-9L"
     CDS             complement(12521..12901)
                     /created_by="walter.fuchs"
                     /Color="#ff00ff"
                     /modified_by="walter.fuchs"
                     /label="MGF 110-11L"
     CDS             complement(12996..13361)
                     /created_by="walter.fuchs"
                     /Color="#ff00ff"
                     /modified_by="walter.fuchs"
                     /label="MGF 110-11L (F1)"
     misc_feature    13009^13010
                     /Original_Bases="C"
                     /label="C"
                     /note="Geneious type: Editing History Deletion"
     CDS             complement(13962..14729)
                     /gene="MGF 360-4L"
                     /codon_start=1
                     /product="MGF 360-4L"
                     /translation="MNSLQVLTKKVLIENKVFSNYHEDDICILQQLGLWWENGPIGFC
                     KQCKMVTIGSMSCSDVDSYELDRALVKAVKENQTDLIKLFVLWGAEINYGIICAKTEK
                     MKDLCIQLGADPEFLDKGLYDMFVYLVKQKKVLLAIDIYYDNILILDSFDSHDFHMLI
                     DFMYNRFILNLDEKEEMTRNTLILKFWYKFAIDFNLVKPIRYLSKKFPHLDYWRLKTA
                     IYLGNVAEVYYAYFRENIRLDPNHMMSIACIHIPEIN"
                     /modified_by="walter.fuchs"
                     /label="MGF 360-4L"
     CDS             complement(15576..16703)
                     /gene="MGF 360-7L"
                     /codon_start=1
                     /product="MGF 360-7L"
                     /note="similar to African swine fever virus E75 strain
                     E75of INSD accession FN557520"
                     /translation="MNSLQVLTKKVLIENKAFSNYHEDDSFILQQLGLWWENGPIGFC
                     KQCKIVTIGSMSCSDVDSYELDRALVKAVKENQTDLIILFVLWGANINYGIMCAKMER
                     TKDLCIQLGADPEFLDKKLYNMFVNLIKQQKVLLPIDIYYDNILILDSFNSHDFHALI
                     NFIYNRFILNLDEKEKMTRNTFVLKFWFKFAIEFNLVKPIRYLSKKFPHLDDWRLKTA
                     VYLGNVDEIHHAYFQENIRLDPNHMMSFACMYPQNKLGIYYCFALGANINTALETLIR
                     FINHEVNREITFFSNYGIWSNIHFCISLGANPDTKKIQETLLREEKNVIMKLLFKKGL
                     LSPHSILHKKILEPSEVRKIISTYEHTETFHSFSSLRDNLR"
                     /modified_by="walter.fuchs"
                     /label="MGF 360-7L"
     misc_feature    17417..17419
                     /Original_Bases
                     /label
                     /note="Geneious type: Editing History Insertion"
     misc_feature    17622..17623
                     /Original_Bases
                     /label
                     /note="Geneious type: Editing History Insertion"
     CDS             17793..18008
                     /gene="BA71V-X69R"
                     /codon_start=1
                     /product="BA71V-X69R"
                     /note="similar to African swine fever virus E75 strain
                     E75of INSD accession FN557520"
                     /translation="MLLLYTVMILTCIIYKLVPDNKYWPIHMFFFIIVYIVYMYEKLD
                     IHEKSQFWNHTMARLSGCPVPTIICNC"
                     /modified_by="walter.fuchs"
                     /label="X69R"
     CDS             complement(18306..19112)
                     /gene="MGF 300-1L"
                     /codon_start=1
                     /product="MGF 300-1L"
                     /note="similar to African swine fever virus E75 strain
                     E75of INSD accession FN557520"
                     /translation="MVSLTTCCLKNIVNQHAHLENTVLLYHLGLRWNCKTLYQCTQCN
                     GVNYTNLHSDQCKNKDLFLMKVIVKKNLAVARTLLSWGASPEYARLFCRNTDEEQALN
                     LQHMVEVPSYKILKRLTMSYKENDEQLLITFYLLNLSTNVSANLREQVRFNIVSYIIC
                     DLAIHQTFKTFYAKNYSLSTLYCIFLAIYYKLYTALRKMVKIYPGLKSFAYLIGFMFD
                     DETIMETYSSTDDEILECKNKIIAIKGCYGNIHCRSDIDHMYAFSQNNFW"
                     /modified_by="walter.fuchs"
                     /label="MGF 300-1L"
     CDS             19881..20189
                     /created_by="walter.fuchs"
                     /Color="#ff00ff"
                     /modified_by="walter.fuchs"
                     /label="MGF 300-2R (F1)"
     misc_feature    20163^20164
                     /Original_Bases="A"
                     /label="A"
                     /note="Geneious type: Editing History Deletion"
     CDS             20174..20422
                     /created_by="walter.fuchs"
                     /Color="#ff00ff"
                     /modified_by="walter.fuchs"
                     /label="MGF 300-2R (F2)"
     CDS             complement(20511..21503)
                     /gene="MGF 300-4L"
                     /codon_start=1
                     /product="MGF 300-4L"
                     /note="similar to African swine fever virus E75 strain
                     E75of INSD accession FN557520"
                     /translation="MLSLFNIALKALTLKKSDEFLKRDKEILTRLGLCCKNYNIIDKC
                     SECGNICPNGQQHGACININYLLIYAVKRDNYMLAYRLLSWGANEKFANYFRRPLPHL
                     KPLIPKKELTPKDIKQLAYEHFHSDSELITIFEVFRRCRNINDCLKFFYKKNIEFEIY
                     FARLHVYIKTSYKRSWYWFCIFIAVKHSMNQALNKIIKTSVPRFYHKTTLNLVLFLSA
                     CFYENVEWMKSFFYKENKKIQKRMLNYGMEWAATHGKVRTFICCYTLGGTASLELYKR
                     AYYYERFMIMALCSYLANIQINNPWAGLNPYMMMQNKEKFLPLKFSEETQYFYI"
                     /modified_by="walter.fuchs"
                     /label="MGF 300-4L"
     CDS             complement(21657..22616)
                     /gene="MGF 360-8L"
                     /codon_start=1
                     /product="MGF 360-8L"
                     /note="similar to African swine fever virus E75 strain
                     E75of INSD accession FN557520"
                     /translation="MLSLQTLAKKALAKQSVPEEYHYILKYCGLWWQNKPIHLCDYCN
                     YVIVNSTPFKGELHLDVALIMAIKENNHDLIRLFTEWGANIYYGLSCARTEYTQELCR
                     KLGAKDGLDKKDIFIGLLRHKTSNNIILCHEIFNKNPMLGILNMQELAGEIHRELKHL
                     IFYILDNVPINTLVKYWYAIAVKYKLKRAISFFFQTYDHLNMWRLMCAISFNNVFDLH
                     EIYEQKIVHMDIDKMMHLACMQDDNFLTIYYCFVLGADIDRAINVTLWHHQTNNLYFF
                     KDLKGLKEQNGLTARPLLLPNITDPKKIYTMLKNYLPISSNSR"
                     /modified_by="walter.fuchs"
                     /label="MGF 360-8L"
     CDS             complement(22788..23852)
                     /gene="MGF 360-9L"
                     /codon_start=1
                     /product="MGF 360-9L"
                     /note="similar to African swine fever virus E75 strain
                     E75of INSD accession FN557520"
                     /translation="MVLSLQTLTKKVLARQYPAECHHHFLKCCGLWWHDGPIVYHQNQ
                     KKIWSPIFTDGVTLNAALVKAVKENNYDLIKLFTEWGANIDYSLLAVNTEYTRDLCRE
                     LGAKEQLNQQEILHFFNMVKRDLTGSNIILCHEVFSHNSILETVNRTKLRGIIYEQME
                     ALMENTDVLSELLTKYWYGMAVEFNLTKAIHYFYQRYDHLHEWRLMCALFYNNVFDLH
                     ELCAKEKVHMDMDKMLKWACRKNYNYLTIYYCCIVLGADLNKAMFHSILFYNLGNMFF
                     CIDLGADAFEEGKTLAYQNDKSFIASILSLNCYSMNDSLSLNEIDPIVIKRMLKNYHS
                     KNMSMAHKYYIKYGFNNMDD"
                     /modified_by="walter.fuchs"
                     /label="MGF 360-9L"
     CDS             complement(23936..25006)
                     /gene="MGF 360-10L"
                     /codon_start=1
                     /product="MGF 360-10L"
                     /note="similar to African swine fever virus E75 strain
                     E75of INSD accession FN557520"
                     /translation="MFPSLQSFAKKILASQHVLPEDYYHILKYCGLWWYTAPISLDCK
                     HMLIRLPYFADGLDLNTALMIAAKENNYQLIKLFTEWGANINYGYICANTQPTREFCW
                     ELGANYRMDKKKVIHMFFKFIENKTSQYIILCHKLFNENPFPTYVIIREIKSSLYWRL
                     RRLVEDEDLLRDVSDGDMLTIYCFMVALQNDLREAVSYFYEHFKHMNTWWLICALYFN
                     KLSDLHYLYEQEKIRIDINEMMRIACTKDNNFLTMYYCFILGADINMAMLAAIQFFNI
                     DNLFFCIDLGANAFEEAKALAEQRDYYLISQRLSLDIYHPDPSLFTLKEANPKKIYHL
                     LNNYKSKSMLAYLDYHINDTTS"
                     /modified_by="walter.fuchs"
                     /label="MGF 360-10L"
     CDS             complement(25033..26094)
                     /gene="MGF 360-11L"
                     /codon_start=1
                     /product="MGF 360-11L"
                     /note="similar to African swine fever virus E75 strain
                     E75of INSD accession FN557520"
                     /translation="MLPSLQSLSKKVLAKQCIPVDQYHILKSCGLWWYDGPITFYTYR
                     NKMFIKSTCFSEGIELNTVLMKAAKENNHDLIKLFTEWGADINYGLVCAHSEHTRDLC
                     RELGAKDRLDKEYILKIFFDTTRNKTDSNIILCHEMFSNNPNLKHVDDLDLREEIMWE
                     LRGLMEITYMLDHDNSFSNMLTKYWYAIAVDYGLKKAIHYFYQKYTHLHRWRLMCALF
                     YNNVFDLHELYEIERIRMDIDEMMHIACIQDYSYSTIYYCFIMGANINQAMFVSIQNY
                     NLGNMFFCIDLGANAFEEGKALAIQKENYLIADALSLKHYNPVISLLSAVTDPEKINS
                     MLKNYHSKNMVVFLDYERR"
                     /modified_by="walter.fuchs"
                     /label="MGF 360-11L "
     CDS             26283..27875
                     /gene="MGF 505-1R"
                     /codon_start=1
                     /product="MGF 505-1R"
                     /note="similar to African swine fever virus E75 strain
                     E75of INSD accession FN557520"
                     /translation="MFSLQNLCRKTLPDCKLPEFFDDYVLQLLGLYWENHGTIQRAGN
                     NCVLIQQHNLIPVNEALRIAASEENYEIVSLLLAWEGNLYYAIIGALEGNHHNLIRKY
                     DDQIKDHHEILPFIDDPVIFHKCHTMRRCFFNCILYQAVKYSKFSVLLYFKYILKENL
                     PLVHSLIEKAYKYHNYEVIKWIYENLHIYDIINTFKCAIAHKDLRLYCLGYTFVYNRI
                     VPYKYYHLDIRILLRLQLLHKVTAKGYLDFILETLKYDHNTNNIDIILTQAATYNHRN
                     ILTYFIPQSTYAQIEQCLFVAIKTNASKKTLNLLLSHLNLSIKLVKKLSQYVVAYKST
                     NIISILSRQQKKKIYLDIILTKVVKNAVFNKFVIGCMVTFSINPERIVKMAARIKKMK
                     LVKNISEHVWKNHAVKLKHLKHAVHTMKHQEGKNRLMNFIYDHCYYHMQEEEIFSLAR
                     FYAIHHAPKLFDVFYDCCILDTIRFKSLLLDCSHIIVKNAHDASINIVNKYIGNLFAM
                     GVLSKKEILQDYPSIYSKDYML"
                     /modified_by="walter.fuchs"
                     /label="MGF 505-1R"
     CDS             complement(27927..28982)
                     /gene="MGF 360-12L"
                     /codon_start=1
                     /product="MGF 360-12L"
                     /translation="MLPSLQSLTKKVLARQCLPEDQHYLLKCYDLWWNNAPITFDHNL
                     RLIKLAGIQEGLDLNMALVKAVKENNYSLIKLFTEWGANINYGLISVNTEHTWDLCRE
                     LGAKKTLNEGDILQIFIDLKFYKTSSNIILCHEVFSDNLLLKRVNNLKMRIEIFWELR
                     GIIEKTDLLNNEFSLNTLLLKYWYAIAVRYNLKEAIQYFYQKYTHLNTWRLTCALCFN
                     NVFDLHEAYEKDKICMDLEEMMRIACIKDHNLSTIYYCYMLGANINQAMLTSIQYYNI
                     ENIFFCMDLGADAFEEGMALVGQEGYEPIRNILSLKIYSPATTPLPKSTDPEIIDHAL
                     KNYFSKNMMVFLTYDLR"
                     /modified_by="walter.fuchs"
                     /label="MGF 360-12L"
     CDS             complement(29142..30203)
                     /gene="MGF 360-13L(FRAG-2)"
                     /codon_start=1
                     /product="MGF 360-13L(FRAG-2)"
                     /note="similar to African swine fever virus E75 strain
                     E75of INSD accession FN557520"
                     /translation="MSSPLSLQTLVKKTIAGTSCLSIDEHILKYCGLWWHDAPLKLYI
                     DRGRIYIKSGFLGEDIDLCVALIIAVKENNYSMIKLFTEWGAYINYSLLSINTKHARD
                     LCRQLGAKETLDDYDIFCIFNKIMHNKTSGSIILCHEIFINNPNLENNFAAQLRRLIY
                     KRLCGLIEIKETDELSELLVKYWYANAVQYDHKDAICFLDEKYTDLDEWRLKCYLCYN
                     KIYELHDIYHKGKIQIDVNEMLSLACIRDNNLLTIYYCYALGGNINQAMLTSVQYYNI
                     GNIYFCIDLGGNAFEEGSAIARQNGYNFLSHSLVLNIYSSDASLPLNLKDPEEISSLL
                     KNYKSKNLSIILDYSHKIL"
                     /modified_by="walter.fuchs"
                     /label="MGF 360-13L"
     CDS             complement(30416..31489)
                     /gene="MGF 360-14L"
                     /codon_start=1
                     /product="MGF 360-14L"
                     /note="similar to African swine fever virus E75 strain
                     E75of INSD accession FN557520"
                     /translation="MLSLQTLAKKVVACNYLSSDYDYTLQRFGLWWDLGPIHLCNTCK
                     QIFSYQHLQCFSVDDLCLDAALVKAVKSDNLELIRLFVDWGANPEYGLIRVPAVHLKR
                     LCTELGGLTPVSESRLLEILKEVADLKSCAGVLLGYDMFCHNPLMETVTRTTLNTVMY
                     TRSKIPLTGDTAHLLLTKFWFALALRHNFTKAIHYFYEKHKNQLYWRLTCSLYFNNIF
                     DLHELCSKKEICISPNLMMKFACLREENYAAIYYCHMLGASPDYGMNLSIYNNNTLNL
                     FFCIDLGATNFDRARLIAHRVYMYNLSNIFLVKQLFSRDASLVLNITEPQAIYDMLKT
                     YTSKNLKRAEEYFTAHPEIVVID"
                     /modified_by="walter.fuchs"
                     /label="MGF 360-14L"
     CDS             31724..33298
                     /gene="MGF 505-2R"
                     /codon_start=1
                     /product="MGF 505-2R"
                     /note="similar to African swine fever virus E75 strain
                     E75of INSD accession FN557520"
                     /Original_Translation="MFSLQDLCRKHLFILPDVFGEHVLQQLGLYWEKHG
                     SLQRIGNDHILIRRDLILSINEALKIAAEEGNNEVVKLLLLWKGNLHYAIIGALQGDQ
                     YDLIHTYENQIEDYHHILPLIQDAKTFEKCHALERFCDVPCLLEHATKHNMLPILQKY
                     QEELFIRVYLRETLFELACLWQRYDILKWIEQTMHVYDLKIMFNIAISKRDLSMYSLG
                     YILFFNRGNTDVALATLLTQHLEKTAAKGLLHFVLETLKYGGNINIVLSQAVKYNHRK
                     LLDYFLRQLPRKNIEKLLLLAVQERASKKTLNLLLSYLNYSVKRIKKLLRYVIEHEST
                     LVIRILLKKRINLIDAVLEKTVRYFSMTKVRTIMDELSINPEKVIKMAVQKMRTDIVI
                     HTSYVWEDDLERLIRLKNMLYTIKYEHGKKMLIKVIHGIYKNLYGEKEKVMFNLAKFY
                     AAQNAATQFKDTCKDCCKLDVARFKQLILDCLDIITKKTCLSIMEILENHIISLFAMK
                     MMTEDEKNLGLEILYKVISYKMISY"
                     /Color="#ff00ff"
                     /modified_by="walter.fuchs"
                     /label="MGF 505-2R"
     misc_feature    32312
                     /Original_Bases="G"
                     /label="G"
                     /note="Geneious type: Editing History Replacement"
     CDS             33385..34233
                     /gene="MGF 505-3R"
                     /codon_start=1
                     /product="MGF 505-3R"
                     /note="similar to African swine fever virus E75 strain
                     E75of INSD accession FN557520"
                     /translation="MSSSLQELCRKNLPDHILPEFFDDYILQLLGLHWQDHGSLQRTE
                     KNQVLVQQEPIHINEALKVAASEGNYEIVELLLSWKADPRYAVVGALESKYYDLVYKY
                     YDQVKDCHDILPLIQNSETFERCHELNNCSLKCLFKHAVIYDKLPILQKYASYLDGWP
                     YCNQMLFELACKKQKYNMAVWIEGVLGVGNFTILFTIAIIKRDLQLYSLGYSMILEKM
                     YSCGYDPTFLLNHYLRIVSTKGLLPFVLKTIEYGGSKEIAITLAKKYQHENILRYFET
                     RKTQEC"
                     /modified_by="walter.fuchs"
                     /label="MGF 505-3R"
     CDS             34911..36041
                     /gene="MGF 505-4R"
                     /codon_start=1
                     /product="MGF 505-4R"
                     /note="similar to African swine fever virus E75 strain
                     E75of INSD accession FN557520"
                     /translation="MWRLVQNAIKYNMLSILQKHRNLLTDEGDNQELFEKACEEQKYD
                     IILWIGQTLMLDEPECIFDTALERIDFSLLTVGYSLLFDNKMSSIDIHDEEDLTSLLT
                     EHLKKAATKGCLFFMQEILKYGGNVNIAVLSKAIKYNHRKILDYFIRRQKCLSREGIE
                     KLTLIAIKCGGSKKTLNLLLSYLNYSVQNMIGKIVEAVINDGDFTIIIILKKKKINLV
                     DPVLAGFLDLFHSYCFIKVFIHEFAIRPEKIIKMAARKDKLDIIIEFFNDIYPHKDDL
                     ETVFNILKNIVNTMKHKEGKEILIGLIHKIYRIIHLENKEMFKLVRFYVMHNANIQFI
                     SICKDCFNLAGFKPFLSECLDIAIKKNYPDIVRNIKIQLKYE"
                     /modified_by="walter.fuchs"
                     /label="MGF 505-4R"
     CDS             36070..37578
                     /gene="MGF 505-5R"
                     /codon_start=1
                     /product="MGF 505-5R"
                     /note="similar to African swine fever virus E75 strain
                     E75of INSD accession FN557520"
                     /translation="MFSLQEICRKNIYLLPDWLGEHVVQRLGLYWKKHGTLQRIGDDY
                     VLIQQDLIIPINEALRMAGEEGNDEVIELLLLWKGNVHYAIIGALEGDHDNLIRKLYD
                     QIEDCHSILPLIQDPKTFEKCHELDESCNISCLVLYAVKNDMFCILQNYIMRLSGGDI
                     QEVFETACRLQKYDIVTWMGQNIAIYYPGVIFDIAFDKMNVSLLSIGYTLLFEHHINN
                     MIENNMDTNSLLMQHLEWAASTGFLHFMLETLKYGGDVTIIELSAAVKYDHRKVLDYF
                     LRRKKLPRETLEKLLLVAICEACSKKTLNLLLSYLNYSVNNIRKKIIQYVKQYETTLI
                     IKILWKKRKINLIDPILADFVGYHNYTYLINFMREFSIYPERIIKMAARVAREDLVIK
                     FSKKVCKDPIDRLNYLKTLVYTMKHKAGKRMLIYTIHNLYKASYLESKEMFKLARFYA
                     RHDATFQFISICHDLSKLNIDIKNLLSECLEIAIKNNYPRIIKAIKMDMNYE"
                     /modified_by="walter.fuchs"
                     /label="MGF 505-5R"
     CDS             37759..39345
                     /gene="MGF 505-7R"
                     /codon_start=1
                     /product="MGF 505-7R"
                     /note="similar to African swine fever virus E75 strain
                     E75of INSD accession FN557520"
                     /translation="MFSLQDLCRKNTFFLPNDFSKHTLQLLGLYWKEHGSVHRTEKDN
                     IMIQNELILTVNDALQLAGEEGDTDMVELLLLWEGNLHYAIIGALKNEHYNLICEYHS
                     QIEDWHALLPLIQDPETFEKCHELSLGCDLSCLLQHAVKHNMLSILMKYKEDLLNILF
                     RHRIQSLFVLACENRRIEIIMWIGQNLPIPEPEAIFSIAVVTKDLELFSLGYKIIFDY
                     MQRQGIFQLSNPVRMVTLNRHIGMVIDKGLLPFVLETFKHGGSVKRALSYAVINNKRK
                     IIDYLVRHENVSHQTIERLLCLAVKNHASRKTLNLLLSYINYKVKNIKKLLDYVLGDN
                     STLVLKILLEKKQNLVDAALTRLVKHSTYFRVREFIEDFSISPEKFIKIAVREQKNVI
                     IKVICEDIWENPAERIRYLKQIVSSIKYESGRQFLINIIHTIYQSHSLKPEEIFKLAT
                     FYVKHNAVTHFKDLCKFLWLNRGTESKKHFLRCLEIADEKNFPAIKSIVSEYINYMFT
                     AGTMTKDEIMQAYASEYAMY"
                     /modified_by="walter.fuchs"
                     /label="MGF 505-7R"
     CDS             39778..41301
                     /gene="MGF 505-9R"
                     /codon_start=1
                     /product="MGF 505-9R"
                     /note="similar to African swine fever virus E75 strain
                     E75of INSD accession FN557520"
                     /translation="MFSLQDLCRKNLFTPLEPLGKHVVQRLGLYWEGHGSLKRMGHCF
                     VCVDQIHILSINLAIKIAAAEGNEEIVKLLLLWGGNLHYAIIGALESRQYELILMYEN
                     QIGDYHDILSLIRDPVIYERCHELNVTCTFQCLFQHAIRHNMVSILQKYREDLAHNRR
                     MIQLLYEMACRLQNYDIITWIARNWHVYNIEAIFSIAFIRKDLTLYSLGYIFLLDRMS
                     IEDRNFKSIITRHLEYAAKKGLFDFVLESLKYGGQVDTVLFQTVKYNHRKILAYFIHE
                     TPRKTVEKLLLHAVESRASKKTMNLLLSSLNYSIHSIIKKLLYAVVKHKYMLVIKLLL
                     TRPKKKLNLVDAVLYRLVKHSTNAEIVKFMNEFSVSPERVIKMAARLMRVDLIKKISK
                     DTWENKLERIKHLKQMVYTMKHRNGKNLLMYNIYNITGYIYLNAKEVFNLARFYAVHN
                     ATCLFKEICKSCFVHDDKIQFREILKDCLHIANRHAYIQIAETADEYIKFMDLMLPK"
                     /modified_by="walter.fuchs"
                     /label="MGF 505-9R"
     CDS             41544..43169
                     /gene="MGF 505-10R"
                     /codon_start=1
                     /product="MGF 505-10R"
                     /note="similar to African swine fever virus E75 strain
                     E75of INSD accession FN557520"
                     /translation="MFSLQELCRKNIYILPYSLGKHVLQHLGLYWEKHGSLQRIGDDY
                     VLLQQDLIFSVNEALRMAAEEGNNEVVKLLLLWEGNLHYAIIGALEGNRYDLIHKYYD
                     QIGDCHKILPLIQDPQIFEKCHELSTSCNIRCLLEHAVKHNMLSILQKHKDHIRLHLA
                     LIQVLFELACHEHKNDIVRWIGYSLHIHHLETIFDTALLHKNLSLYVLGYELLMHKVN
                     TEAANIDVPDLLTQHLRSAAAGGLLHFMLETLKYGGCVDKTVLFAAISYKHRKIVAHF
                     IYQVPRKTVEELLLHAVQTRAPKKTLNLLLSSLNYSVHTIIKQLVRSVAIYRSTLVVK
                     LLLMRRKKKLNLIDAVLARLVKYCTYTDIVKFIREFSVSPERVIKMAARESRTFLIEM
                     ISKAAWRNHPQTMIHHLKQLTYTMKPESGKDLLIYMIHYIYQTSNLLVAEEEKNIFKL
                     ATFYAKHNSVNRFKQICEDYYALDVDARFKTLILECFEIAVQKNYPRIANIVDDFIRF
                     LFYKGDITKEEISEAYSLKDTELYVDLKWLQQE"
                     /modified_by="walter.fuchs"
                     /label="MGF 505-10R"
     CDS             complement(43300..43974)
                     /gene="BA71V-A224L (4CL)"
                     /codon_start=1
                     /product="BA71V-A224L (4CL)"
                     /note="similar to African swine fever virus E75 strain
                     E75of INSD accession FN557520"
                     /translation="MYPKINTIDTYISLRLFEVKPKYAGYSSVDARNKSFAIHDIKNY
                     EKFSNAGLFYTSPTEITCYCCGMKFCNWLYEKHPLQVHGFWSRNCGFMRATLGIIGLK
                     KMIDSYNDYFTHEVSVKHKNRVYTHKRLEDMGFSKCFMRFILANAFMPPYRKYIHKII
                     LNERYFTFKFVAYLLSFHKVNLDNQTTYCMTCGIEQINKDENFCSACKTLNYKYYKML
                     NFSIKL"
                     /modified_by="walter.fuchs"
                     /label="A224L"
     CDS             44321..44635
                     /gene="BA71V-A104R"
                     /codon_start=1
                     /product="BA71V-A104R"
                     /note="similar to African swine fever virus E75 strain
                     E75of INSD accession FN557520"
                     /translation="MSTKKKPTITKQELYSLVAADTQLNKALIERIFTSQQKIIQNAL
                     KHNQEVIIPPGIKFTVVTVKAKPARQGHNPATGEPIQIKAKPEHKAVKIRALKPVHDM
                     LN"
                     /modified_by="walter.fuchs"
                     /label="A104R"
     CDS             complement(44637..45344)
                     /gene="BA71V-A240L"
                     /product="BA71V-A240L"
                     /note="similar to African swine fever virus E75 strain
                     E75of INSD accession FN557520"
                     /translation="MPSEELHGLFTKHRCEFTAEIAALLKLNFIVIVDRYIWSGLAYA
                     QADRIMIDTKNTFNPDYTFFLSSNKPLNEKPLHLQRLYETEEKQEIIFTQFINIINEV
                     PKNKFCIIPANLNKEIIDKIIFSKTIKVFEKNLNLDYIKMYDGMYFNIHDLDLIRFDW
                     QKCIEEDDGIDEEHGL"
                     /modified_by="walter.fuchs"
                     /label="A240L"
     CDS             45680..46132
                     /gene="BA71V-A151R"
                     /codon_start=1
                     /product="BA71V-A151R"
                     /note="similar to African swine fever virus E75 strain
                     E75of INSD accession FN557520"
                     /translation="MALLHKEKLIECIDNELQNSGTLLLLTKNIVVSEISYNGNDYKY
                     FTFNDNHDLIGQENLKGATSNNIAKMVYNWIAKNPQTNKIWVGEPRIRIYFKNNLYHT
                     NNNHVCIKDFYKVSTSVGPNIFNDRSIWCTKCTSFYPFSSILSPNLFQ"
                     /modified_by="walter.fuchs"
                     /label="A151R"
     CDS             46399..47208
                     /gene="MGF 360-15R"
                     /codon_start=1
                     /product="MGF 360-15R"
                     /note="similar to African swine fever virus E75 strain
                     E75of INSD accession FN557520"
                     /translation="MVLIQFLTGFFYLYGKRLFSISKVMDMICLDYYTILPAPLAMML
                     AARVKNYDLIKKLHEWEIPVDYALLVVDDVPTIDYCLSLGAISPTRAQKRRLLRDTTF
                     NPIYKYLMNCSGFPTKREKNIPCDVQCERLQKTIIKELVFNCSVLLEMILLSEKEYAY
                     ALHYAAKYNQLPILMYCWQQSTNAESVLLKTCCSDKNINCFNHCIIYGGAQNLDAAMI
                     EAAKHDARMLINYCVMLGGRSLNEARETAIIFGHIECAHHCSRLQSYAMRD"
                     /modified_by="walter.fuchs"
                     /label="MGF 360-15R"
     CDS             complement(47426..48145)
                     /gene="BA71V-A238L (5EL)"
                     /codon_start=1
                     /product="BA71V-A238L (5EL)"
                     /note="similar to African swine fever virus E75 strain
                     E75of INSD accession FN557520"
                     /translation="MDTVGLFSAEVEHLFINWIKNLIKKGDLTLFERFFKADPWIVNR
                     CDQSKITVFMWICIYGRLDFLRFLFKQESYPGEIISYYRRDKDGNSVWHYLAEKKNHL
                     LLEEVLEYFGKIGIKVCFRNFNGITPIMKAAMRGRTLSVLSLIKYGANPNRKDYLKGF
                     NTWDWAVFTGHADLVKSLNKDYQKPLFMHFPLYKLDVFHRRHKKKPKIIITSCEDNVY
                     EKLPEQNPNFLCVKKLNKYGK"
                     /modified_by="walter.fuchs"
                     /label="A238L"
     CDS             complement(48189..50768)
                     /gene="BA71V-A859L"
                     /codon_start=1
                     /product="BA71V-A859L"
                     /note="similar to African swine fever virus E75 strain
                     E75of INSD accession FN557520"
                     /translation="MCAGFYVAVHPWLETQSLHKVGHTGNLAARFHDGSYTTCFTDEW
                     RYCFTLETPTKKDAQKIEAGVLYCAQFFRVKNKELLCLLPEKIKQLAEDVANCLDISY
                     TLCDAPTYEMNDSTIVVEPSSPSDPLISKEKLRHLVITPVEDEDHFADDVLFFSTGET
                     RTTIEDRLYQREAANMGYQELQRSGRAILQMACRCGKTRVAYLILSNYLQGKILYLVP
                     GLSLLRQTLEKLYLYGISLKNIMLVGSDQTRIVLNHDTIEMTTNPVIIVKRIQEASSL
                     LVIATYQSSTLLVDDFDLIISDECHRICGEWETRPFTHVLLNFKKGHRLFLTATPRYD
                     TPLSMKNRDLFGGVAFRYYLREGIEAGYVNDFELQMVAAPKLAHQPGNREEATKQIIV
                     KQIIMALAYLKTNVRSPKMLVFTRDIKQAKELYAELVDLGVYALIAHSTLPRQVILKT
                     FTEFCSSKEPVILLNCRLFQEGVEVPELNAVFFAAPRHSPRDIIQSICRPLNKQVQKP
                     HATIFLPLEVNTENVCLDKFSSIIPFADALASEDPRFYEHLLNPSEVAYPINWIGAHG
                     SVAELLQLARHAIRYGTQGKIDRLTRSERLPWKAAFAELKRTVEICCRYPKINDGFHF
                     GGATLRFDTWYKWVIKSYLQYKNNEPSSLEPYQVTDLESLQDWTTRGVGGPYPWEESM
                     AFLETWLAQNKGELVAIDIHQGGWIGLDATPMERLSGVLTTVSQRDGRSYGKNKKLRP
                     KKGFMIPPQQAEDLDRIFGKHNLKWRKDRVNGFLKEDEHGNYTGEPTCIQEAYQTFKE
                     YVKTNPEYIEKYWPGYAKGKHKHQELPHIWESGLAPPRYKAFKDGNKRLIQRSPKKKD
                     VKN"
                     /modified_by="walter.fuchs"
                     /label="A859L"
     CDS             complement(50770..51309)
                     /gene="BA71V-A179L (5HL)"
                     /codon_start=1
                     /product="BA71V-A179L (5HL)"
                     /note="similar to African swine fever virus E75 strain
                     E75of INSD accession FN557520"
                     /translation="MEGEELIYHNIINEILVGYVKYYMNDISEHELSPYQQQIKKILT
                     YYDDCLNKQVTITFSLTSAQEIKTQFTEVVTELFKDLINWGRICGFIVFSARMAKYCK
                     DANNHLESTVITTAYNFMKHNLLPWMISHGGQEEFLAFSLHSDIYSVIFNIKYFLSKF
                     CNHMFLKSCVHLLRNCNLI"
                     /modified_by="walter.fuchs"
                     /label="A179L"
     CDS             51570..51983
                     /gene="BA71V-A137R (p11.5)"
                     /codon_start=1
                     /product="BA71V-A137R (p11.5)"
                     /note="similar to African swine fever virus E75 strain
                     E75of INSD accession FN557520"
                     /translation="MEAILTKLDQDEKKALQAFYQCAWEETKSIIDDFLEAPETRCAY
                     KFNSCTRKMELLFTPEFHTAWPEVPECKEFILNYLRLVSGHRVVLKGSKFLFTKETKN
                     LGIPSTINVDFQANIENMDDLQKGNLIGKMNIKES"
                     /modified_by="walter.fuchs"
                     /label="A137R"
     CDS             complement(52066..53016)
                     /gene="BA71V-F317L"
                     /codon_start=1
                     /product="BA71V-F317L"
                     /note="similar to African swine fever virus E75 strain
                     E75of INSD accession FN557520"
                     /translation="MVETQMDKLGFLLNHIGKQITTKVLSNAHITQNMKEIILEKDSV
                     DGGAAKNVSKGKSSPKEKKHWTEFESWEQLSKSKRSFREYWTERNEIVNTLLLNWDNV
                     RGALKKFLKDDREWCGRINMINGVPEIVEIIPSPYKAGENIYFGSEAMIPAEIYSRVA
                     NKPAMFVFHTHPNLGSCCGGMPSICDISTTLRYLLMGWTAGHLIISSNQVGMLTVDKR
                     IIIDLWANENPRWLMAQKILDIFMMLTSRRSLVHPWTLRDLKKILQDYGIEYIIFPSN
                     DFFIYEDERLLMFSKKWTNFFTLHELLNDLETIETKASST"
                     /modified_by="walter.fuchs"
                     /label="F317L"
     CDS             complement(53041..54024)
                     /gene="BA71V-F334L"
                     /codon_start=1
                     /product="BA71V-F334L"
                     /note="similar to African swine fever virus E75 strain
                     E75of INSD accession FN557520"
                     /translation="MEELLIENSQRFTIFPIQHPECWNWYKKLESLTWTAQEVDMCKD
                     MDDWEAMPKPQREFYKQILAFFVVADEIVIENLLTNFMREIKVKEVLYFYTMQAAQEC
                     VHSEAYSIQIKTLIPDEKEQQRIFSGIEKHPIIKKIAQWVRQWMDPAKNSLGERLVGF
                     AAVEGILFQNHFVAIQFLKEQNIMPGLVSYNEFISRDEGVHCSFACFLVSNYVYNIPE
                     EKVIHKILKEAVELVDEFISYAFDKARGRVPGFSKEMLFQYIRYFTDNLCFMLQCKSI
                     YKVENPFPQMTKFFLNEVEKTNFFELRPTQYQNCVKDDAFAFKLFLNDDDF"
                     /modified_by="walter.fuchs"
                     /label="F334L"
     CDS             54066..56408
                     /gene="BA71V-F778R"
                     /codon_start=1
                     /product="BA71V-F778R"
                     /note="similar to African swine fever virus E75 strain
                     E75of INSD accession FN557520"
                     /translation="MEKKLSIVETLASATYGKALNVDLDRILQAQNKYTLQELISYCS
                     ALTILHYDYSTLAARLSVYLLHQSTASSFSEAVSLQAAQSCSRLSPQFVDVVYKYKAI
                     FDSYIDYSRDYKLTLLGIETMKNSYLLKNKDGVIMERPQDAYMRVAIMIHGMGRVVNM
                     KMILLTYDLLSRHVITHASPTMFNAGTKKPQLSSCFLLNVNDNLENLYDMVKTAGIIS
                     GGGGGIGLCLSGIRAKNSFISGSGLRSNGIQNYIVLQNASQCYANQGGLRPGAYAVYL
                     ELWHQDIFTFLQMPRLKGQMAEQRLNAPNLKYGLWVPDLFMEILEDQIHDRGDGTWYL
                     FSPDQAPNLHKVFDLERSRYKNAHREFRKLYYQYVAEKRYTGVTTAKEIIKEWFKTLV
                     QVGNPYIGFKDAINRKSNLSHVGTITNSNLCIEITIPCWEGSEAEQGVCNLAAVNLAA
                     FIRENSYDYRGLIEAAGNVTENLDNIIDNGYYPTEATRRSNMRHRPIGIGVFGLADVF
                     ASFKMKFGSPEAIAMDEAIHAALYYGAMRRSVELAKEKGSHPSFPGSAASKGLLQPDL
                     WVRCDDLVFSWEERVAQTTQGVLTPKKWWQLRLAAMQGVRNGYLTALMPTATSSNSTG
                     KNECFEPFTSNLYTRRTLSGEFIVLNKYLIDDLKEMNLWTEAIQQQLLNAGGSIQHIL
                     DIPAEIRERYKTSREMNQKILTKHAAARNPFVSQSMSLNYYFYEPELSQVLTVLVLGW
                     KKGLTTGSYYCHFSPGAGTQKKIIRNSEKACSADCEACLL"
                     /modified_by="walter.fuchs"
                     /label="F778R"
     CDS             56441..56938
                     /gene="BA71V-F165R"
                     /codon_start=1
                     /product="BA71V-F165R"
                     /note="similar to African swine fever virus E75 strain
                     E75of INSD accession FN557520"
                     /translation="MANPSKRIMNKKSKQASISSILNFFFFYIMEYFVAVDNETPLGV
                     FTSMEQCEETMKQYPGLHYVVFKYTCPADAENTDVVYLIPSLTLHTPMFVDHCPNRTK
                     QARHVLKKINLVFEEESIETWKVSVNTVFPHVHNRLSAPKLSIDEANEAVEKFLIQAG
                     RLMSL"
                     /modified_by="walter.fuchs"
                     /label="F165R"
     CDS             complement(56925..60071)
                     /gene="BA71V-F1055L"
                     /codon_start=1
                     /product="BA71V-F1055L"
                     /note="similar to African swine fever virus E75 strain
                     E75of INSD accession FN557520"
                     /translation="MQETFKFLRCNSQGEAVEDKYSLKTLKNHFVVRDEYNNLFRVFS
                     SRDDFWEWEAAQPFEQKCFHEVVFGFLPQRLKFDIDFPVNKSYSEEDDDDNVYNILDI
                     IINVIMDVFYETYSLPYNINLTREQILLTDSVGLNKKRELKYSFHIILYTYSVLNNNE
                     AKAFTSKVLENLPKHVYPFVDPQVNKSIQNFRIIGSHKKGSMRVKMFNEELADVFETS
                     MTTKKSDTLITTPFETTCLPCILTHVKETTNSCDSIQQNELEEVLKFAGVLCKNHCFL
                     RVHKNLVLFKRTSPSYCEICKRMHDKDNTLILRVAGNKVYQHCRHDNKHSLLMGSLSG
                     TTNFVETYVEQVMTKSIEVHESILFEELPDTQKHIYDESSMREYERVPTLVVKAQMKI
                     GKTIQLRNYLQKYYGNDSISKQQTIRFVTFRQIFSKNIQTRLPNFTLYSEVTGDLDSY
                     ERVIIQVESLFRLTSTAEPVDLLILDEVESIFNQFNSGLHKYFAPSFAIFMWMLETAN
                     YVICLDANLGNRTYNILQRFRGDVPIFFHWNQYQKAQNDMYYFTSSREIWLNNLLKDL
                     LEDKKIVIPTNSLMEARLLQSFIQKKFPEKKIGFYSSKSSAHERESHFNNVSYYWGLI
                     DILIYTPTISAGVSYEDKRFDVLYGFFNNMSCDVETCCQMLGRVRELKSKCYKICLQG
                     KQNYFPETIEDIETFTLQKRDTLFQTINNHQLSFTYSKETGRPIYYKTPYYHLWLETM
                     RIQHLSKNHFITRFINQVADTGAKVFILTGEKLETVKQYTSIKMEIKHQDYVNIASAE
                     TIDANKALQIKQNLKEGITVDQQDMFAYEKYKLLEFYAWHGNKITPKFVEQYNSFMTK
                     QNYTGRVQISRGKTIHESLTMLQTQELNFHQWAMQHAEHHDLQFNYSFQSHMYAIMLL
                     TKCGFKCVQDPNILTNEQLMTKLVNEFVQYDLSAVSFEFKLKKPNKMDPQTILKFINK
                     VLGIRYGLKIHHNKGNYYIKNTKAGSLIPFVRQQIKQSPCVVSNLLPITETSSIKEET
                     FPIKEETSSIKKETFIET"
                     /modified_by="walter.fuchs"
                     /label="F1055L"
     CDS             60187..60816
                     /gene="BA71V-K205R"
                     /codon_start=1
                     /product="BA71V-K205R"
                     /note="similar to African swine fever virus E75 strain
                     E75of INSD accession FN557520"
                     /translation="MVEPREQFFQDLLSAVDKQMDTVKNDIIDVMKEKTSFLVSFENF
                     MERYDTMEKNIQDLQNKYEEMANNLVAVMADTKIQLGAIIAQLEIIMVNGTPLPAKKT
                     TMKDTTSLPSSNPNNEQSVFTNGSPTSGKTSETAKKNPTNAMFFTRSEWASSEAFRQK
                     FLTPEIQAILDEQFANKTGIERLHAEGLYMWRTQFSDEQKKMVKEMMKK"
                     /modified_by="walter.fuchs"
                     /label="K205R"
     CDS             60891..61124
                     /gene="BA71V-K78R (p10)"
                     /codon_start=1
                     /product="BA71V-K78R (p10)"
                     /note="similar to African swine fever virus E75 strain
                     E75of INSD accession FN557520"
                     /translation="MPTKAGTKSTANKKTTKGPSKSGSAQGHTGKTHATALHQGMLYK
                     DMVNIAKSKGIPIYQNGSRLTKSELEKKIKRSK"
                     /modified_by="walter.fuchs"
                     /label="K78R"
     CDS             61121..61678
                     /gene="BA71V-K196R"
                     /codon_start=1
                     /product="BA71V-K196R"
                     /note="similar to African swine fever virus E75 strain
                     E75of INSD accession FN557520"
                     /translation="MSLIRKLKPGTISLVLGPMFAGKTTFLIHCINMLERLEKKVVFI
                     KSTKNTRDKTIQTHSGIQLRPNQCKIIESTQLSDVGSLTDTHAVVIDEAHFFDDLIRC
                     RTWADEKKIIILAGLNASFEQKMFQPIVRIFPYCNWVKYIGRTCMKCNRHNACFNVRK
                     NADKSLILAGGSELYVTCCNNCLKK"
                     /modified_by="walter.fuchs"
                     /label="K196R"
     CDS             61728..62165
                     /gene="BA71V-K145R"
                     /codon_start=1
                     /product="BA71V-K145R"
                     /note="similar to African swine fever virus E75 strain
                     E75of INSD accession FN557520"
                     /translation="MDHYLKKLQDIYKKLEGHPFLFSPSKTNEKEFITLLNQALASTQ
                     LYRSIQQLFLTMYKLDPIGFVNYIKASKQEYLCLLINPKLVTKFLKITSFKIYINFRL
                     KTFYISPNKYNNFYIAPSEEKANHLLKEEKTWAKIVEEGGEES"
                     /modified_by="walter.fuchs"
                     /label="K145R"
     CDS             62203..63456
                     /gene="BA71V-K421R"
                     /codon_start=1
                     /product="BA71V-K421R"
                     /note="similar to African swine fever virus E75 strain
                     E75of INSD accession FN557520"
                     /translation="MYTHVDVVGIAEASAALYVQKDRDRYLDVLTAIENFIYQHKCII
                     TGESAHLLFLKKSIYLYECYSNNVAEHSKALATLLYKLDPEYLTRYTVLITKVPNQSY
                     VINVDQREFVRLYAIPAVKEHLPIPILPFHCTSALTQQELFCLGPELQLIQIYSKLCN
                     PNFVEEWPTLLDYEKNMRTLFLEQFSQRLEKTGGEEDEKHKNIIKKIILEMVSTRQRI
                     VVGGYIQKNLYNHVVKNRNRLQLITSLNIYEEKEIIQQFCDSNGLKIKIRINNPLLPT
                     NPELRRLTIYFNNDDQSYLIVDMYNTGSYELVPTNQVNTLDGSFLIGTPFVQARFLLV
                     EIWVLMLIAQQTKKDTKKIIHFFINQYETLMNGPWPSMEALFPSSSNRYLGNYVDPNA
                     LIKWAQLKLKRIPLFYPGRPDEEEE"
                     /modified_by="walter.fuchs"
                     /label="K421R"
     CDS             complement(63481..67209)
                     /gene="BA71V-EP1242L"
                     /codon_start=1
                     /product="BA71V-EP1242L"
                     /note="similar to African swine fever virus E75 strain
                     E75of INSD accession FN557520"
                     /translation="MEPLRPQITYGPIETVDNEELTEADMLSFISAAVNSTGLIGYNI
                     KSFDDLMDNGIPQIVKQMFNVDITYKDQRDHTEIDKLRESVQIQFNFTDVNIERPQHR
                     NYSQGNKINLLPNKARLCGLSYSGPVKLAAEVILTAHYSNGRQEVKRASIPPFQVSTF
                     PIMRGSNRCHTHDLSKTAKKEIGEDPNEPGGYFIARGGEWVVDLLENIRFNTLHIHYH
                     TMQQGNNEIIRGEFISQPGGAFENSSQIIIRYMTTGAITIEINSTKFSKLRIPWYLIF
                     RMFGMTGDDSIIEQVVFDLESNSPVNTFMVEILEKSIHVSDPIFQPVQHELNREKIIQ
                     FLSEKVSKFVSNPSAYKSDENAVQYLNERQLTILDKILLPHMGQTADTRVRKLRFLGL
                     LIHKILLVIMNVFPPTDRDSYRTKRVHGSGVSLAKAFKAIFNTSVIAPIINGFKELLK
                     QTAFEELTQRNIIEAFSAALSKNTASDLNRSMEQSIISGNKTIMVRQRPIVNRVSTQS
                     LERKNLLNTISALRTVNTHSTTNASKQTERADMMRRVHASYPGYICVAQSADTGEKVG
                     MSKQLAITANVCTAGEVLSLKQRLLSDPAIQQLADVSNKDIVRKGLARVFINGEWIGC
                     CTNAFELAQRYRMFRREGKIVHPHTTIYWDSMVDEVEFWLDVGRLTRPLLIVDNNIEK
                     YNEACYKAAEARKKGDKDWEKHKISFVQNTRFTSQMAKAILAGTLTLEDLVAQGICEF
                     ITPEEAENCLVAFSITELRKHKHDVTRRFTHVDVPQAILGLAALVSPYANCTQPARVT
                     YETNQGRQTGGWYCFSWPYRVDMNRFFQFYNEMPLVKTIAHNYVIPNGLNTIVAYMIY
                     GGYNQEDSVIVSQSFIDRGGFAGTFYREEKVELESDIESFGKPDPLITKNLKPGANYE
                     KLVDGFVPVGTVVKKGDIIIGKVAKIRGEKDELNKYIDRSVMYGFDEPAVVDAVMRPH
                     GPNDEIFGLMRLRYERNLNIGDKMSSRSGNKGIAALALPTSDMPFTEDGLQPDLIVNP
                     HSHPSRMTNGQMIETTVGLANALQGVVTDGTAFLPINVQLLSERLAQEGLRFNGCQKM
                     FNGQTGEYFDAAIFIGPTYHQRLQKFVLDDRYAVASYGPTDALTGQPLDGKRSHGGLR
                     LGEMEHWVLTAQGAMQTIIEKSHDDSDGCISYICRNCGEPAIYNASHPIYKCMNCDVQ
                     ADISMVDSRRSSIVFQHEMRAANVNITSVLSPRVFQPA"
                     /modified_by="walter.fuchs"
                     /label="EP1242L"
     CDS             67288..67542
                     /gene="BA71V-EP84R"
                     /codon_start=1
                     /product="BA71V-EP84R"
                     /note="similar to African swine fever virus E75 strain
                     E75of INSD accession FN557520"
                     /translation="MPYSRDITKFITATEPEVGLPLLALQRSKSIIGVILLVISLLLI
                     FIGIIILSVSSSHTTAGSILVVLSLILGGGGFFLIYKDNS"
                     /modified_by="walter.fuchs"
                     /label="EP84R"
     CDS             67578..68852
                     /gene="BA71V-EP424R"
                     /codon_start=1
                     /product="BA71V-EP424R"
                     /note="similar to African swine fever virus E75 strain
                     E75of INSD accession FN557520"
                     /translation="MSNYYYYYGGGRYDWLKTVEPTNFLKIGLPYQAHPLHLQHQGTT
                     PPAILEKFKRVDILLNEVKSEMDPLMLQPETEKKLYQILGSIDMFKGLRKKVEFTYNA
                     QIVTNAWLKMYELLNTMNFNNTSQAFCNCELPGGFISAINHFNHTMMHYPTFNWVASS
                     LYPSSETDALEDHYGLYQCNPDNWLMQSPLLKKNMDYNNGDVTIASNVKNLALKATQK
                     LTPIHLYTADGGINVGHDYNKQEELNLKLHFGQALTGLLSLSKGGNMILKHYTLNHAF
                     TLSLICVFSHFFEELYITKPTSSRPSNSETYIVGKNRLRLFTPKEEQVLLKRLEFFND
                     TPLVDLNLYQNLLESIYFAVETIHLKQQIEFLNFGMKCYRHFYNKIKLLNEYLAPKKK
                     IFQDRWRVLNKLYVLEKKHKLKLCTSFQGSVV"
                     /modified_by="walter.fuchs"
                     /label="EP424R"
     CDS             69285..69737
                     /gene="BA71V-EP152R"
                     /codon_start=1
                     /product="BA71V-EP152R"
                     /note="similar to African swine fever virus E75 strain
                     E75of INSD accession FN557520"
                     /translation="MYSIIIACLVLLLCLIIYFGHRADHALKYLEGMWLGDPVFLKQS
                     GLQSFYLYIQPGHTCFFSVVNKKGEKLMETKIHCTITNKIYMFFKPIFEFHVMMEHTH
                     SYFPKQFSFLLDSTEGKLILENNHVIYAVLYKDNFATALGKIIQKYKT"
                     /modified_by="walter.fuchs"
                     /label="EP152R"
     CDS             69746..70243
                     /gene="BA71V-EP153R"
                     /codon_start=1
                     /product="BA71V-EP153R"
                     /note="similar to African swine fever virus E75 strain
                     E75of INSD accession FN557520"
                     /translation="MYSKKKYIGLIDKSCEKKILDDPTTIKICYILIGILIGTNIITL
                     IYNFIFWENYIKCIRNDDKMFYCPKDWVGYNNVCYYFSNDNGKNYMNASNFCNKKNST
                     LANNTTNLVNLTKILNFTKQYNHESLYWVNYSLSNNMSLALQNSNFPSSGRRKYMDLL
                     YICSI"
                     /modified_by="walter.fuchs"
                     /label="EP153R"
     source          <70329..>71486
                     /organism="African swine fever virus"
                     /mol_type="genomic DNA"
                     /isolate="KE/2013/Busia.3.WSL"
                     /db_xref="taxon:10497"
                     /note="monopartite"
     CDS             70329..71486
                     /gene="EP402R"
                     /locus_tag="KE13BUS3WSL_00060"
                     /standard_name="EP402R"
                     /inference="ab initio prediction:Prodigal:002006"
                     /note="ID:KE13BUS3WSL_00060; source:Prodigal:002006"
                     /codon_start=1
                     /transl_table=1
                     /product="pEP402R"
                     /protein_id="CAK8179547.1"
                     /db_xref="GI:2665852822"
                     /translation="MIIKLIFLISFKMILGIDYWVSLNNTIILDSNITINNITNTTNN
                     PTLNGIFWNIYNNSYNNTFNLLTTCGNTYNICSCSNNYNTILFNYNTTNNCSLIISPH
                     DEKIFDTMFQIIYLTNKINYTIRWLQPVDPPNISFNDSNSLIKCEKNNGTNTEIYLYL
                     NDTFINNTNENDLKYYWNCSELNYNITATCIINNTLNSANTTKVINCTNLLLKSDQNY
                     FLKNIHTLFYIIIFIVTGIIISIFIAIITFLSLRKRKKHVEEIESPSPESNEEEEQQH
                     HHDTTSIHEPSPREPLLPKPYSRYQYNTPIYYMRPSTQQLFKSYSLPKPCPPPKPCPP
                     PKPCPPPKPCPSPESYPSPEPYPLLPNIPLPPNIPPLSTQNISLIHVDRII"
     CDS             71603..72760
                     /gene="BA71V-EP364R"
                     /codon_start=1
                     /product="BA71V-EP364R"
                     /note="similar to African swine fever virus E75 strain
                     E75of INSD accession FN557520"
                     /translation="MYFLVADHREHHVIPFLKTDLHHIYQNPTQKKQVPLEIKQLFTG
                     DYLICKSPSTILACIERKTYKDFAASLKDGRYKNRQKMLSLREQTKCQLYFFVEGPAF
                     PNPQKKINHVAYASIITAMTHLMVRDHIFVIQTKNEAHSSQKLVQLFYAFSKEMVCVV
                     PASLTPTDEELCIKLWSSLSGISGVIGKILANTCSVAHLVSGQLPPQNIDQLKTPSNR
                     PFPKKVKRMLISISKGNKELEIKLLSGVPNIGKKLAAEILKNHALLFFLNQPVEYLAN
                     IQIAQKTRTIKLGMKRAEAIHYFLNWCGSARVTVDSQNITEASRPATIQATATQAAAT
                     QPLHEASNDASNDASDKASNKASNEASNKASNKVTHTGHQTLSKEISLNTA"
                     /modified_by="walter.fuchs"
                     /label="EP364R"
     CDS             complement(72822..76574)
                     /gene="BA71V-M1249L"
                     /codon_start=1
                     /product="BA71V-M1249L"
                     /translation="MEEVITIAQIVHRGTDILSLNNEEIEALVDEIYSTLKGSNDIKN
                     IRLIDFLFTLKDFVNHVRAEQSKLPNLSMPMEAYIRQLLVNPDVVPIVSEKKKELRVR
                     PSTRKEIFLINGTHLAVPAEVPIEIYGLKLRLKTFSPQCFMRMAEIGSFSPETLGYVA
                     SGANLTNFIRVFMKCVDQESWKKNGEGVVVTTKENIIQFTHQYIELYKFLRSGGHSWL
                     INRLAEEMVHRKLDREDQGSHISSIIETEEIEPEEENIKRVIFFLKELSTMYSVFPVF
                     TSGYMPLLYDLYRAGYLEVLWNPVEQKFLQHAEQREKEQMILQQVDMKLTEVTTQARQ
                     YFKIMEEKIGRVQSDAIREILTMEGKVDDPSSILQEVIKACGKQEAELITTEYLNIKK
                     QWELQEKNACAHLKLVKQLRSGLQYAESLKVLESIRVLYKEKNNTINWNLCKACGFKL
                     LCPHVDMLIQLQAAEASYDTMRTKLMKFSGINKEKENNQGLIYSYFCKICGEELAHFI
                     QEDRTADVGVIGDLNSKLRIFIWQETMKACTFIHFGKLVDVKQFANIAVNVCLPLIYS
                     IENIKKEEDYDPLTQLYAVIYIYAYILNLIYSSQKNKEFLTITIHGMKADSSLNAYVT
                     FLLEKLMQQYSGIINQLSEITDQWIANNFREAFKKIIHQNGLQGLSVQDDTKVLLTEI
                     LLDPMYDYAATVARIDGSIPMHKPRTPKEAEYEFKTVIGRTPAELLSQKEFYDKIYTS
                     KYRPDFTQLARLNDVYFQEESLRVWWGGRDEEKISTLIYLRAYELFLKYLQNAPNFNS
                     ELAEFKKYENAYGEQKALLAQQGFYNIFDPNTGKADQRTRLFEYKKLPISTLYDEKGL
                     PHKWTIYVYKAMDSSQKPAEIEVTRKDVIKKIDNHYALADLRCSVCHVLQHEVGQLNI
                     KKVQTALKASLEFNTFYAFYESRCPKGGLHDFQDKKCIKCGLFTYIIYDHLSQPELVH
                     DYYNNYKDQYEKEKMSIHSIQIKKDTAVPPTETQPKPQQKPWTFDYGKIIKTAKILDI
                     SPAVVEAIGAMEGRSYADIKEGQGAPPPPTSMDDPRLMAVDSAVRIFLYNYNCLRHIS
                     TFNKPPMHIERLVKHLSYEEKEDLEKVLPNVVNEYHTTFKQLRVTDPASALLYSIEFL
                     CISFLTLYEIKEPSWVVNIVREFALTELITIIQSEKLLSKPGAFNFMIFGEDFVCSGE
                     DSSMDDISAYSSPGLFGEDIIDRLDDPFSIEDVDISLDVLDNLAPQ"
                     /modified_by="walter.fuchs"
                     /label="M1249L"
     CDS             76616..77962
                     /gene="BA71V-M448R"
                     /codon_start=1
                     /product="BA71V-M448R"
                     /note="similar to African swine fever virus E75 strain
                     E75of INSD accession FN557520"
                     /translation="MSNESFPETLENLLSTLQTKQQNAIQSEVIKWLHSFCETFHLKI
                     HCHKQFIPSGEKKWPKIPTQETQENTQPPHHVHRVVLSRAQPLKAQESLLTTMCNGLV
                     LDANTWTCLAVPPPAPFQQVTRQVQHYYRNKFYEVAAIQDGTLLTIYYWDDPEHGPSW
                     CLASTHGYDVSNYCWIGDKTFAELVYELLQQHSTCNVTLEKNKTRGTRLFFNELNRDY
                     CYTIGIRHHNLQPLIHDPQNIWAIQSTNLKTLKTVYPEYYGYVGIPGIQSQVPELPQF
                     DLPYLIRSYRTAMNQAKNAIKNGKKEKEYFNYGYLLISRAPAITKSISIVLLKSPLLV
                     FLQKSVYQKKYNISSSLRLEFIILQNYLMQHFRDNFIALFPQYMSYYMKYQNMLNMII
                     HSIAIKDKDHPFAGAVVKKVLEDIENAENIIDHTTIQNYAYQSKYAMLYLSIITHF"
                     /modified_by="walter.fuchs"
                     /label="M448R CDS"
     CDS             78039..78428
                     /gene="BA71V-C129R"
                     /codon_start=1
                     /product="BA71V-C129R"
                     /note="similar to African swine fever virus E75 strain
                     E75of INSD accession FN557520"
                     /translation="MEHPSTNYTPEQQHEKLKHYILIPKHLWCYIKYGTHVRYYTTQN
                     VFRVGGFVLQNPYEAVIKNEVKTAIRLQNNFNTKAKGHVTWTIPYDDISKLYAKPDAI
                     MLTIQENVEKALHALNQNVLTLAAKIR"
                     /modified_by="walter.fuchs"
                     /label="C129R CDS"
     CDS             complement(78510..78740)
                     /created_by="walter.fuchs"
                     /label="C84L"
     CDS             79212..81365
                     /gene="BA71V-C717R"
                     /codon_start=1
                     /product="BA71V-C717R"
                     /note="similar to African swine fever virus E75 strain
                     E75of INSD accession FN557520"
                     /translation="MTKLAQWMFEQYVKDLNLNNRGSPSFRKWLTLQPSLLRYSGVMR
                     ANAFDILKYGYPMQQSGYTVATLEIHFKNIRSSFANIYWNRDSEEPEYVCCCATYQSH
                     DGEYRYRFVWYQPFIEAYNAIEIALDPLETIILNLIAARDLDFVVHIFPYNKGHEDYL
                     ASTQLILKIFIATLLMDILRIKDNTLDVHLNSDYIIVMERLWPHIKDAIEHFFEAHKD
                     LLGYLIAFRNGGNFAGSLRPSCGQKIVPLTIREALQINDINLAVWREVFIMQECSDLV
                     INGIAPCFPIFNTWTYLQGINQIFFENTSLQEKFKKDFIARELSKEIIKGQKNLNDKE
                     FKKLSLHQIQYMESFLLMSDVAIMITTEYVGYTLQSLPGIISRSSYVSPIVKNILTDE
                     DSFMSLLFDLCYGAYVLHKKENVIHADLHLNNMTYYHFNPTSFTDRNKPGKYTLKVNN
                     PVIAFITGPKVETETYVFKHIDGFGCIIDFSRAIMGPNHAIKLERQYGLAFVNTFYRN
                     QSEHILKVLRYYFPEMLTNRENEIQGVILSNFNFFFNSITAIDFYAIARNLRSMLSLD
                     YLHTSEVKRNVEISQTFLDTCQFLEEKAVEFLFKNLHTVISGKPVEKTAGDVLLPIVF
                     KKFLYPNIPKNILRSFTVIDVYNYNNIKRYSGKAIQTFPPWAQTKEILTHAEGRTFED
                     IFPRGELVFKKAYAENNYLDKILQRIREQLANENL"
                     /modified_by="walter.fuchs"
                     /label="C717R"
     CDS             81352..81669
                     /gene="BA71V-C122R"
                     /codon_start=1
                     /product="BA71V-C122R"
                     /note="similar to African swine fever virus E75 strain
                     E75of INSD accession FN557520"
                     /translation="MKICKACSSCMVRTYVDGNIIFRCSCGESVQGDSQNLLVSSKVY
                     HTGEMEDKYKIFIKNAPFDPTNCQIKKDCPNCHLDYLTQICIGSQKIIILVCRCGYTS
                     NRG"
                     /modified_by="walter.fuchs"
                     /label="C122R"
     CDS             complement(82254..83027)
                     /gene="BA71V-C257L"
                     /codon_start=1
                     /product="BA71V-C257L"
                     /note="similar to African swine fever virus E75 strain
                     E75of INSD accession FN557520"
                     /translation="MYSACDVVRDAVAQSHLCACPNDKLPQCKGVTKAPPECSVFHVA
                     KLQDTKFKWKYTLDPLRAQKLDQINKDIEKDAITLKLIYGIELSPEDLEWWKMQRCLI
                     NKNTGAKGGQFANKYLERQDLELLGYSPTPLIGGDLMFTALPDKVLRTIPVAWDRFLN
                     PAIMIFFLIILLCVILGIFYVLVRNTLRRKQKNKLHQMEIKRFIKEKEQDPYIHTSFE
                     SWPADPNKEWKDLIPVYEAQGYCMADYRKKLGMPPGPNC"
                     /modified_by="walter.fuchs"
                     /label="C257L"
     CDS             complement(83006..84433)
                     /gene="BA71V-C475L"
                     /codon_start=1
                     /product="BA71V-C475L"
                     /note="similar to African swine fever virus E75 strain
                     E75of INSD accession FN557520"
                     /translation="MSSLPKTDFNVPKYRLIAQKREANAAEIEAALEVVREFIIKKKL
                     ILYGGIAIDYALHLKGSSIYPEGERPDFDMFSPNHVEDAYELADLLYEKGFKQVGTVR
                     AIHVQTMRVRTDFVWVADLSYMPSNIFDTIPTLTYKNLKIIHPDYQRAGLHLAFCFPF
                     DNPPREDVFSRFKKDLQRYNLIEKYYPIPVVPVKSTYENKTFSIPFKRVAIHGFAAYA
                     LLYQTLNELRMTCKVPEWKTKFPQPSYSYHKNDKNITLTVDMPKAYPSLVLATYNPEE
                     IIKEMGLHLTEICEPYMDYSPPVFKTKDIHFFSTMFKELAISIIQDNMIVVSPQYLLL
                     YFLYGAFAIPTDKALFLFYYNATLWILEKADSLLNIIQKQTSPEEFMKFANTSPFVLT
                     TRVLRCSQDRCTFSPAYRISLANDVQQSQLPLPKTHFLSNFLPDISTLPYNYYPGKGK
                     DRPTNFSYEKNLLFNIGGKCTQLAM"
                     /modified_by="walter.fuchs"
                     /label="C475L"
     CDS             84486..85436
                     /gene="BA71V-C315R"
                     /codon_start=1
                     /product="BA71V-C315R"
                     /note="similar to African swine fever virus E75 strain
                     E75of INSD accession FN557520"
                     /translation="MDALLKEIEKLSQPSSLQKENNDVCDLCFMQMKKISNYQLLCEE
                     CGQLKDWFEPDYNEKFTVYSRLKIVGANSSYHQRDLDKANSSDYSSLQFHHILEELKS
                     LNVKYMDAGQKPFPIQVLKETAHSYNQVQQHRVIRSITKLQILASILRSICLKLNIAC
                     TVADAARFTQLNTKGISRGMDLLRSLFEDNKITLNVDLNPIDSFINSTYSALQIKQIH
                     QELQEENVYNLKEIVKSFIVYADEKNIGVDLNRRTVVIATMYNVLRRAYYPIEIDTVV
                     YQCKIRKNTITRALKMYEDYYSHFKSLYEQYQLNAAKKLI"
                     /modified_by="walter.fuchs"
                     /label="C315R"
     CDS             complement(85488..85931)
                     /gene="BA71V-C147L (g6L)"
                     /codon_start=1
                     /product="BA71V-C147L (g6L)"
                     /note="similar to African swine fever virus E75 strain
                     E75of INSD accession FN557520"
                     /translation="MADNDNEDSIMDDLVEEYVETEEENFVDSEEESEDKDEIVESPS
                     ICEGFVQASSQTLVVIPDNERITSNVLTTFEATRLVAVRAQQLAINGSTMLKKKYSSP
                     IDIAKQELFNRKIPLLVMRCIKVTPDGQKIVEIWNPREMGIPLLD"
                     /modified_by="walter.fuchs"
                     /label="C147L"
     CDS             complement(86088..86225)
                     /gene="BA71V-C62L"
                     /codon_start=1
                     /product="BA71V-C62L"
                     /note="similar to African swine fever virus E75 strain
                     E75of INSD accession FN557520"
                     /translation="MRNTPFVVKINIIFLKVVSNTAVSVFCRDRRIRFNSDWSNSYFQ
                     K"
     CDS             86359..89247
                     /gene="BA71V-C962R"
                     /codon_start=1
                     /product="BA71V-C962R"
                     /note="similar to African swine fever virus E75 strain
                     E75of INSD accession FN557520"
                     /translation="MREESWEEHDTIQLTAQRKYLAEVQALETLLARELSVFLTEPGS
                     KKTNIINRITGKTYALPSTELLRFYEHLEQCRKQGALMYFLERQGTYSGLMLDYDLKL
                     NTNAAPSLESSVLSRLCHRIFVHIKNSSVLPEGSHKIHFFFTLKPEAVQGKYGFHVLI
                     PGLKMAASTKKSIIASLQHDATVQKILHEQGVANPESCLDPHSASVPSLLYGSSKLNH
                     RPYQLKTGFELVFDSSDPDYIPIHQIKNIESYNLVSELSLTNEQGSLVRPVYCAADIA
                     AEKEEEIPADDHSLSILMLHDPEARYLHKILNLLPPEYYVEYPLWSNVVFALANTSAN
                     YRPLAEWFSQKCPEKWNTGGKEKLEKLWNDASRHTEKKITKRSIMYWAHKHAPQQYKE
                     IVEQGYFSILAEYVYSYNGTLEHYMIAKVIYAMMGNKFVVDVDSNGKYVWFEFVLPGQ
                     PMNQGEIWKWRKEVNPDELHIYISENFSRVMDRITEHIKYHLSQPHETNILNYYKKLL
                     KAFERSKSKIFNDSFKKGVIRQAEFLFRQRSFIQTLDTNPYLLGVGNGVLSIETIPAK
                     LINHFHEHPIHQYTHICYEPFNPENPWTKLLLNALQDIIPELDARLWIMFYLSTAIFR
                     GLKEALMLLWLGGGCNGKTFLMRLVAMVLGDHYASKLNISLLTSYRETAEKPNSAFMR
                     LKGRGYGYFEETNKSEILNTSRLKEMVNPGDVTARELNQKQESFQMTATMVAASNYNF
                     IIDTTDHGTWRRLRHYRSKVKFCHNPDPNNSYEKKEDPRFIHEYIMDPNCQNAFFSIL
                     VYFWEKLQKEYNGQIKKVFCPTIESETEAYRKSQDTLHRFITERVVESPSAETVYNLS
                     EVVTAYAEWYNANINVKRHIALELSQELENSVLEKYLQWSPNKTRILKGCRILHKFET
                     LQPGESYIGVSSTGTLLNTPICEPKNKWWEWSPNPSAPPEKEASAPTP"
                     /modified_by="walter.fuchs"
                     /label="C962R"
     CDS             complement(89382..92273)
                     /gene="BA71V-B962L"
                     /codon_start=1
                     /product="BA71V-B962L"
                     /note="similar to African swine fever virus E75 strain
                     E75of INSD accession FN557520"
                     /translation="MGKPTLLEPGHLYNVPAEHKNDIPIHYIITWIKQRLPEFGGSIP
                     TSLADRVLIIKSRTGSGKSTALPVHVFRILRNENTHSFQKYLGRSVICTQPRVLTAVT
                     LAKDIGASTHYPDMILGQTVGYQTKPLTEKPNRGLIYATAGVLLAQLHTMTDDEIASR
                     YAFMIIDEAHERALGIDLMLMYIKSMLERMLQRGSIGALRIPFVILTSATIDTHKYST
                     YFGIGKENIILVEGRQFGVETHWPLYNTNNYIKTACETALTIHKENIHDRPTEADILI
                     FMPGMAEIRFLSMLLSHANMDLAKEKLPLMLILPIDSEAIAQENEAYLGLKAEIKDLW
                     VKNPLTAKVEKPLRRVIVSTVVAETGLTIETLKYVIDPGWNRSVETYYPEWAGGLITR
                     PAAQSRIEQRKGRVGRVFPGHFYPLYTKHVFEQIPAQQYPEIITEGPGAIFLNIVVET
                     IKKNKEGVFKVEEIDMLDPPPTDALASALERAIVGGLLTRGEKGLQLTQLGDIASRFS
                     FLSIEEARMCFSGYFWQAAISDIATILAVVSVVDKKLTNLLDSKQRNGAMLAEAVLAG
                     IPPFLQNMDNAYSNIHLLLADDLLEGLFIFEGFQHAIIYFINNKVNNLAKHLREWCEK
                     KMLKYSAMVQILARREDILNELAVVGLNPFHQWQNRLASANAETFLKRVCTLKQCFYE
                     AYRLNCFCYDEQRLLYTGRNGIHFSYQDTVIKNPSCIVTPKIMLSPVSKQYMEWRLEP
                     SFVSVLDGFVNVDINFLLPRQEIPNILGGGVEDEEEEPPLPIQAFLHKYVKTNFHFSG
                     KSFKELKMKPHQTITFPETTLIHIIPDIPKNVVQTYLEISVCHQYSFKRLIYCETFYT
                     DMDDVQQENSVELIGLPMAAHHLTMHDFNKLYQLLKPDGFLIVYDFHKSQEAFWLHSL
                     QDALGHHTIRKDMDFHTISEWETIFKECGFTPIFNKQPSEHELFIVLKK"
                     /modified_by="walter.fuchs"
                     /label="B962L"
     CDS             complement(92233..92592)
                     /gene="BA71V-B119L (9GL)"
                     /codon_start=1
                     /product="BA71V-B119L (9GL)"
                     /note="similar to African swine fever virus E75 strain
                     E75of INSD accession FN557520"
                     /translation="MLHWGPKFWRALHLYAIFFSDAPNWKEKYEAIQWILNFIESLPC
                     TMCRHHAFSYLTKNPLTLNNSEDFQYWTFAFHNNVNKRLNKKIISWSEYKNIYEQSIL
                     KTIEYGKTDFIGAWSSL"
                     /modified_by="walter.fuchs"
                     /label="B119L"
     CDS             complement(92573..93529)
                     /gene="BA71V-B318L"
                     /codon_start=1
                     /product="BA71V-B318L"
                     /note="similar to African swine fever virus E75 strain
                     E75of INSD accession FN557520"
                     /translation="MLHLIYISIIVVLIIILISYTRKPQYFRITAPRSVALFHGIHPL
                     NPKNYKTFSEEFETILNNAIEDGDFKGQLTEPCSYALRGGKYIRPIILMEIVRACQLQ
                     HSFGAPIYPAEAALAVEYFHVASLIIDDMPSFDNDVKRRNKDTVWARFGVAKAQMSAL
                     ALTMQGFQNICRQVDWIKENCPRFPDPNQLGALLCTFVSHSLNSAGSGQLVDTPEKTI
                     PFFKIAFIMGWVLGTGTIEDIGAIERAAHCFGNAFQLADDIKDHDTDTGRNYAKIHGK
                     RKTFDVVVQSLQECKKILHEKKIYTSIWNEIFQKVINVALGT"
                     /modified_by="walter.fuchs"
                     /label="B318L"
     CDS             complement(93496..94812)
                     /gene="BA71V-B438L (p49)"
                     /codon_start=1
                     /product="BA71V-B438L (p49)"
                     /note="similar to African swine fever virus E75 strain
                     E75of INSD accession FN557520"
                     /translation="MYHDYASKLLADYRSDPPLWESDLPRHNRYSDNILNARYCGNKN
                     GAAPVYNECTNSPGKAEKGLQLSDLRNFSFMLNPQHKNIGYGDAQDLEPYSPIPKDKL
                     FNNLKIHRPAFSTHTENLIRRNVVRTEKKTFPQVATLKSTQKNCLTQPSSLPSLKNPK
                     NISMPSTGFSEHTKFFSYEGVPKLRIKGTIKHEQHLGDQIPGQHYNGYIPHKDVYNIL
                     CLAHNLPASVEKVMAGRGIPLGNPHVKPNIEQELIKSTCTYTDVPILGPLPSKDLQHG
                     REYQEFSANRHMLQVSNILHSVFANHSIKPEILEDIPTLNAQLTSIKPVSPFLNKAYQ
                     THYMENIVTLVPRFKSIANYSSPIPHYSKRNSGQAEYFDTSKQTISRHNNYIPKYTGG
                     IGDSKLDSSFPKDFNASSVPLTSAEKDHSLRGDNSACCISSISPSL"
                     /modified_by="walter.fuchs"
                     /label="B438L"
     CDS             complement(94825..95304)
                     /gene="BA71V-B169L"
                     /codon_start=1
                     /product="BA71V-B169L"
                     /note="similar to African swine fever virus E75 strain
                     E75of INSD accession FN557520"
                     /translation="MNVDFIAGINNLGEKIYTCEPFKTSFQNPFIVALIITAVVLVVF
                     FAICNPPVDKKRKTKTAIYIYICIVALLFLHYYVLNHQLNDIYNKSNMDVIVSSIHDK
                     YKGGDEIIPPVSPPSVPDELEEDRPKMISAGSKPAEPAVSKPLIPLQEVIMPSQYNN"
                     /modified_by="walter.fuchs"
                     /label="B169L"
     CDS             complement(95321..96742)
                     /gene="BA71V-B475L"
                     /codon_start=1
                     /product="BA71V-B475L"
                     /note="similar to African swine fever virus E75 strain
                     E75of INSD accession FN557520"
                     /translation="MDQEESHVISIFETFGAYFINIFYNFLYKNALYKKHSIVMEYQY
                     QVKGYILGVKQNKKLYEKMLDSFYKYFCNITQINSKTLSFSNFVSTIVDSFLPKEYSQ
                     SISLEKKDSILELLLCDYISNLGTFITTEKMLPFIVKNRKENYHRVTKEMQDYSLTFL
                     LKKRMELYNKFLRKQAYVEPKTELEETYTRLSSYNRSLLYQIEELTSEKKSLLAELST
                     LRKKYEKRQSEYRRLVQLLYQQIQRSSSSKNSYPLTKFIETLPSEHFSNEDYQKEAPR
                     DQKQVEIELLREQEELLASQELTSKSPNNYPVPQSRTIVSKPSDNYPVPQSRSTKKDF
                     DNSLQNQELNVKNGFSEKTILEFNQDNPEIEEDSLEFNQDNPEIEEDILEFNQDNPEI
                     EEDILKFNQDKPGFKEEVILGNKDDILEEENHKEDEPIVQNPFLENFWKPEQKTFNQS
                     GLFEESSDFSNDWSGGDVTLNFS"
                     /modified_by="walter.fuchs"
                     /label="B475L"
     CDS             complement(96873..97937)
                     /gene="BA71V-B354L"
                     /codon_start=1
                     /product="BA71V-B354L"
                     /note="similar to African swine fever virus E75 strain
                     E75of INSD accession FN557520"
                     /translation="MALTTPSGKLIPELQFKAHHFIDKTTVLYGPSKTGKTVYVKHIM
                     KILQPHIEQILVVAPSEPSNRSYEGFVHPTLIHYRLWLADKQKKNDNKGAERFLEAIW
                     QRQTMMSSIYSRVNNIDMLKTLYHKLPIDIQQKENKNIAKVECLKAEQTDQKKEEKIT
                     SLYQQLLKKIIIQNIHMYKNLSLTEDEKFTLNYINLNPRLLLILDDCAAELHPLFTKE
                     IFKKFFYQNRHCFISMIICCQDDTDLPANLRKNAFVSIFTNASICMSNFSRQSNRYSK
                     QDKEYVEEISHIVFKGYRKLVYIREDEYRQHFYHSTVPLPTAFSFGSKALLKLCKAVY
                     SKEVVIDKSNPYWSKFRLNF"
                     /modified_by="walter.fuchs"
                     /label="B354L"
     CDS             complement(97948..99699)
                     /gene="BA71V-B602L (9RL)"
                     /codon_start=1
                     /product="BA71V-B602L (9RL)"
                     /note="similar to African swine fever virus E75 strain
                     E75of INSD accession FN557520"
                     /translation="MAEFNIDELLKNVLEDPSTEISEETLKQLYQKTNPYKQFKNDSR
                     VAFCSFTNLREQYIRRLIMTSFIGYVFKALQEWMPSYSKPTYTTKTLLSELITLVDTL
                     KQETNDVPSESVVNTLLSIADNCKTQTQKSKEAKTTIDSFLREHFVFDPNLHAQSAYT
                     CASTCASTCASTCADTNVDTCASTCADICADTNVDTCASTCADTCADTCVSTCADTCA
                     DTCADTNVDTCASTCADTNVDTCVSTCADTCASTEYTDLMDPERIPLHIMQKTLNVPN
                     ELQADIDAITQTPQGYRAAAHILQNIELHQSIKHMLENPKVFKPILFNTKITRYLSQH
                     IPPQDTFYKWNYYIEDNYEELRAATESIYPEKPDLEFAFIIYDVVDSSSNQQKIDEFY
                     YKYKDQIFSEVSSIQLGNWTLLGSFKANRERYNYFNQNNEIIKRILDRHEEDLKIGKE
                     ILRNTIYHKKAKNIQETGPDAPGLSIYNSTFHTDSGIKGLLSFKELKNLEKASGNIKK
                     AREYDFIDDCEEKIKQLLSKENLTPDEKSQLEKTKKQLENALEMLNVPDDTIRVDMWV
                     NNNNKLEKEILYTKAEL"
                     /modified_by="walter.fuchs"
                     /label="B602L"
     CDS             99753..100910
                     /gene="BA71V-B385R"
                     /codon_start=1
                     /product="BA71V-B385R"
                     /note="similar to African swine fever virus E75 strain
                     E75of INSD accession FN557520"
                     /translation="MDEIINKYQAVEKLFKEIQEGLAAYDQYKTLISELLHYNNHIKQ
                     EYFNFLMIISPYLIRAHSGETLRNKVNNEIKRLILVENINTKISKTLVSVNFLLQKKL
                     SADGMKTKNIWCTNNPMLQVRTAHNLFKQLCDTQSKTQWVQTLKYKECKYCHTDMVFN
                     TTQFGLQCPNCGCIQELMGTIFDETHFYNHDGQKAKSGIFNPNRHYRFWIEHILGRNS
                     EQELGTKQDPCGTKVLQQLKKIIKRDNKCIALLTVENIRKMLKEINRTDLNNCVSLIL
                     RKLTGVGPPQISESILLRGEYIFTEAIKIREKVCKKGRINRNYYPYYIYKIFDAILPP
                     NDTTNRRILQYIHLQGNDTLANNDSEWESICMELPEIKWKPTDRTHCVHFF"
                     /modified_by="walter.fuchs"
                     /label="B385R"
     CDS             complement(100978..102918)
                     /gene="BA71V-B646L (p72)"
                     /codon_start=1
                     /product="BA71V-B646L (p72)"
                     /note="similar to African swine fever virus E75 strain
                     E75of INSD accession FN557520"
                     /translation="MASGGAFCLIANDGKADKIILAQDLLNSRISNIKNVNKSYGKPD
                     PEPTLSQIEETHMVHFNAHFKPYVPIGFEYNKVRPHTGTPTLGNKLTFGIPQYGDFFH
                     DMVGHHILGACHSSWQDAPIQGSSQMGAHGQLQTFPRNGYDWDNQTPLEGAVYTLVDP
                     FGRPIVPGTKNAYRNLVYYCEYPGERLYENVRFDVNGNSLDEYSSDVTTLVRKFCIPG
                     DKMTGYKHLVGQEVSVEGTSGPLLCNVQDMHKPHQSKPILTDENDTQRTCTHTNPKFL
                     SQHFPENSHNIQTAGKQDITPITDATYLDIRRNVHYSCNGPQTPKYYQPPLALWIKLR
                     FWFNENVNLAIPSVSIPFGERFITIKLASQKDLVNEFPGLFIRQSRFIPGRPSRRNIR
                     FKPWFIPGVISEISLTNNELYINNLFVTPEIHNLFVKRVRFSLIRVHKTQVTHTNNNH
                     HDEKLMSALKWPIEYMFIGLKPTWNISDQNPHQHRDWHKFGHVVNAIMQPTHHAEVSF
                     QDRDTALPDACSSISDITPITYPITLPIIKNISVTAHGINLIDKFPSKFCSSYIPFHY
                     GGNSIKTPDDPGAMMITFALKPREEYQPSGHINVSRAREFYISWDTDYVGSITTADLV
                     VSASAINFLLLQNGSAVLRYST"
                     /modified_by="walter.fuchs"
                     /label="B646L"
     CDS             102958..103335
                     /gene="BA71V-B125R"
                     /codon_start=1
                     /product="BA71V-B125R"
                     /note="similar to African swine fever virus E75 strain
                     E75of INSD accession FN557520"
                     /translation="MAVYAKDLDNNKELNQKLINDQLKIIDTLLLAEKKNFLVYELPA
                     HFDFSSGDPLGSQRDIYYAIIKSLEERGFTVKICMKGDRALLFITWKKIQSIEINKKE
                     EYLRMHFIQDEEKAFYCKFLESR"
                     /modified_by="walter.fuchs"
                     /label="B125R"
     CDS             complement(103308..103685)
                     /gene="BA71V-B117L"
                     /codon_start=1
                     /product="BA71V-B117L"
                     /note="similar to African swine fever virus E75 strain
                     E75of INSD accession FN557520"
                     /translation="MGYTIQLDKDGDYYWDDDSTHHDPYMRANAAPHAAAFNATAPHT
                     AAFNAAAPHAAAFNTAAHHAFHEPFIKLNLTDKNIFNGLGFILIVIFIYLLLITLQQM
                     LTRHIYNTVQHYVKAHLDSKNLQ"
                     /modified_by="walter.fuchs"
                     /label="B117L"
     CDS             complement(103693..104880)
                     /gene="BA71V-B407L"
                     /codon_start=1
                     /product="BA71V-B407L"
                     /note="similar to African swine fever virus E75 strain
                     E75of INSD accession FN557520"
                     /translation="MEDTTFLEGANLAGITTLMNNLHINEQANLEELEKQVMGKQQNF
                     PTDHFDEELNGLAKSLGINFNDPEFSLDSAHSVISKKPSRGGSDVISRDSVCTDSICS
                     ESVCSGSMRHGSIRNGSVRDDSVRSGRTRRGPARSSSSRHDRIHSYSLSTHRKKYAES
                     ETSQKTVISKRDRKHNYAESEYSEKSIKPSTKQVDRLINHLRSNGDPNSFYKKEHDYD
                     RKTKLVKLEKINMLLTYLGNEQISTDGIKIPTIDSSMQEIDDAIEMLTLRNVGIRYSS
                     IAEEILIGLARGLEIVFDGTREIPFLNYRPDYTGLHNTFMIKLFKMRYETSQVVGNFV
                     QNMSPLSKICLELGPSLLLYPALIRTKHKASEDLYNLLQKGPEDPFTAYNEIHETLKK
                     NNK"
                     /modified_by="walter.fuchs"
                     /label="B407L"
     CDS             complement(104909..105436)
                     /gene="BA71V-B175L"
                     /codon_start=1
                     /product="BA71V-B175L"
                     /note="similar to African swine fever virus E75 strain
                     E75of INSD accession FN557520"
                     /translation="METNCPNILYLSGITIEECLQSKKNTTDALNTNGDEAEVEKKLP
                     SVFTSVSKWVTHSSFKCWTCHLYFKTVPKFVPTYMRENERGEIEMGVLGNFCSFSCAA
                     SYIDLHYTEPKRWEARELLNMLYRFFTSQWISYIRPALSYTMRKEYGGKLSEEAFVSE
                     LHTLEESISSKDIFI"
                     /modified_by="walter.fuchs"
                     /label="B175L"
     CDS             105483..106274
                     /gene="BA71V-B263R"
                     /codon_start=1
                     /product="BA71V-B263R"
                     /note="similar to African swine fever virus E75 strain
                     E75of INSD accession FN557520"
                     /translation="MEDETELCFRSNRVTRLEMFVCTYGGKISSLACSHMELIKLLQI
                     AEPVKALNCNFGHQCLPGYESLIKTPKKSKNMLRRPRKTEGDGTCFNSAIEASILFKD
                     KMYKLKCFPSTGEIQVPGVIFPDFEDGKNIIQQWVEFLQHQPIEKKVQIIEFKTIMIN
                     FKFQINSVSPRVIIHLKKFAALLEQIPTPYPIREIKPPLEDSKVSAKFMVSPGKKVRI
                     NVFLKGKINILGCNTKESAETIYAFLKDLISVHWQEILCVLPVPD"
                     /modified_by="walter.fuchs"
                     /label="B263R"
     CDS             complement(106271..106471)
                     /gene="BA71V-B66L"
                     /codon_start=1
                     /product="BA71V-B66L"
                     /note="similar to African swine fever virus E75 strain
                     E75of INSD accession FN557520"
                     /translation="MDIKRALILFLLFLVVLSNAFVDYIISNFNHAVTCRKPTYFGIV
                     LQGIFLVILFSIADYLINENIL"
                     /modified_by="walter.fuchs"
                     /label="B66L"
     CDS             complement(106477..110499)
                     /gene="BA71V-G1340L"
                     /codon_start=1
                     /product="BA71V-G1340L"
                     /translation="MEFHNDFLTNPLRVTLYNPAENEYTKTFIFLGSVPANVLQACHK
                     DLQRTPKDKEILQNFYGKDWEKKLSQYVVGGDSDDLDEFEKLFVEDSGEETNVMMPEI
                     ETVYSEYSIFPEDTFKDIREKIYVATGVPPYRQHIFFFQNNALQVTYRLMLSGSGVAL
                     DIRDYKKEFQQVGGLNIDATMESQKDELYVEALDSFQLIKNIHHIFVADLNTLVAPMR
                     RQISIAIEDNYQFDLLYYGLIMKYWPLLSPDAFKLLIQSPLQMEKQYPALSPSLTSLK
                     KRLLLEQKLINFTYARAQQVVAKYEGNKLTRGTLAVTSAMIKISPLVNIQINVRNVFD
                     LFPATPDIPQLVVFFYSKTGPTVVSKHHITSTEPEKFSNKTFRVPTVILIRYINKKAF
                     ILTIQNNGHYFIESNWSENERHDFNSVVSTLNNFINPIIHTINDMGPAAFPRGGSLPL
                     PSNEDIQISISSMSVSTFWPYTLSSKGFTELKSRWRKYEQAGIISVRGLQQTGVYNFL
                     FKKGIYSYDPHEIERMIIISSGPGRKMDINVALLQNTYAYLFDTNVAARWETIYGGRN
                     IRIYHRVTDIKIEMFNITQEEFNYLWVYLFVFLDNLITGPDKIMVNKLSQLHDKQQGK
                     GASQLRALQEQDPDLYDLRKYDTQATVYSVLCQHPRPPVIYSEAEVKSMPPAKRKELV
                     KYWNFTEGVPAYYSCPHPDYPHLSLLEGRHPLNYCLPCCQKTKALLGTKRFYINNTCL
                     TKHTFVEQDLEDLNTQTSRHTLSYGKKIPVNRIAFLPHQIADELFSNTIKEPDIFCIV
                     GVEQTMLGISNAGLFYSLARILDLAPKALAVEIAKAANTPQYYILGNGAGNMFSSGAE
                     LANFILQTFVEQKNQLLQWDTAWQDIFLDLVAICYDLHCVFFKDKQGDIEFEVSPSTI
                     QKILSPSKKIAIIFDTNEGIYPMAMTQQKRFLKNSEAQYIFTEEDPVMEVIHSMSEFM
                     CKDGWWDIHDVKNIPGYTVTKKLINRHNFCYALLIVSDTDRPIYFPIRLSSYIHDDIP
                     IDFDLRPTDIASFEETWKFIRLFNKHFKQYEIIPSAVLQNMKKEFVGFLSEGKTGLYF
                     YYAPTQTLPATLEKLPIATLTIDPRDIDQAILYPLEEPYPHQDKANKAFYMNHLYKFL
                     LIEFFDVLYGLQSNTTRKHIEDLFQKTDFQKINSVTEFYTKLSDFVDLNDIHRIKHIL
                     ETTGADHALKVLQKNVFNFDRILLSPLQSYTYDELCQYLKKLLTPRIEFYEDIETIDR
                     GLINIYTSCQYSTLKQPQCEKKRLRIPVNHFENYINILAADILNPLKHSTLLLTGLGV
                     IDDLQFIMRPQEIISVKNKF"
                     /modified_by="walter.fuchs"
                     /label="G1340L"
     CDS             110588..114202
                     /gene="BA71V-G1211R"
                     /codon_start=1
                     /product="BA71V-G1211R"
                     /note="similar to African swine fever virus E75 strain
                     E75of INSD accession FN557520"
                     /translation="MDRSEIVARENPVITQRVTNLLRTNAPLLFMPIDIHEVRYGAYM
                     LFMYGSLENGYKAEVRIENIPVFFDVQIESDNTNQLFLKSLLAAENITYERLETLTQR
                     PVMGYREKEKEFAPYIRIFFKSLYERRKAITYLNNMGYNTAADDTTCYYRMVSRELKL
                     PLTSWIQLQQYTYEPRGLVHRFSVTPEGLVSYQDDVPTDHSIVMAYDIETYSPIKGTV
                     PDPNQANDVVFMICMRIFWIHSTEPLASTCITMAPCKKSSEWTTIVCSSEKNLLLSFA
                     EQFSRWAPDICTGFNDSRYDWPFIVEKSMQHGILEEVFNKMSLFWPQKLDTILKCYYV
                     KEKRVKISAEKSIISSFLHTPGCLPIDVRNMCMQLYPKAEKTSLKAFLENCGLDSKID
                     LPYHLMWKYYETRDSEKMADVAYYCIIDAQRCQDLLVRHNVIADRREVGILSYTSLYD
                     CIYYAGGHKVCNMLIAYAIHDEYGRIACSTIARGKREHGKYPGAFVIDPVKGLEQDKP
                     TTGLDFASLYPSLIMAYNFSPEKFVASRDEANSLIAKGESLHYVSFHFNNRLVEGWFV
                     RHNNVPDKMGLYPKVLIDLLNKRTALKQELKKLGEKKECIHESHPGFKELQFRHAMVD
                     AKQKALKIFMNTFYGEAGNNLSPFFLLPLAGGVTSSGQYNLKLVYNFVINKGYGIKYG
                     DTDSLYITCPDSLYTEVTDAYLNSQKTIKHYEQLCHEKVLLSMKAMSTLCAEVNEYLR
                     QDNGTSYLRMAYEEVLFPVCFTGKKKYYGIAHVNTPNFNTKELFIRGIDIIKQGQTKL
                     TKTIGTRIMEESMKLRRPEDHRPPLIEIVKTVLKDAVVNMKQWNFEDFIQTDAWRPDK
                     DNKAVQIFMSRMHARREQLKKHGAAATSQFAEPEPGERFSYVIVEKQVQFDIQGHRTD
                     TTRKGDKMEYVSEAKAKNLPIDILFYINNYVLGLCARFINENEEFQPPGNVSNKDEYA
                     QRRAKSYLQKFVQSIHPKDKSVIKQGIVHRQCYKYVHQEIKKKIGIFADLYKEFFNNT
                     TNPIESFIQSTQFMIHYFDEEQKVNHSMKKMVEQRTTLAGNPAGNPAGNPASNALMRA
                     IFTQLITEEKKIVQALYNKGDAIHDLLSYIINNINYKIATFQTKQMLTFELSSTHVEL
                     LLKLNKTWLILVGIHVAKKHLHTLLGLSNNEPPSKTFIQQAIEEECGSIKPSCYDFIS
                     "
                     /modified_by="walter.fuchs"
                     /label="G1211R"
     CDS             complement(114199..114570)
                     /gene="BA71V-CP123L"
                     /codon_start=1
                     /product="BA71V-CP123L"
                     /note="similar to African swine fever virus E75 strain
                     E75of INSD accession FN557520"
                     /translation="MPSTGTLVILFAIILILCIMLLFYYKTTEAGNPGVLPPPIPPPT
                     PPPPKKKYDHNEYMEKTDLEPEVKKNHRKWANEAEHLISSSVKGLENLDETAFLANHK
                     GHGFKTFEHAKDLFKEFLKKY"
                     /modified_by="walter.fuchs"
                     /label="CP123L"
     CDS             complement(114735..122168)
                     /gene="BA71V-CP2475L (p220)"
                     /codon_start=1
                     /product="BA71V-CP2475L (p220)"
                     /note="similar to African swine fever virus E75 strain
                     E75of INSD accession FN557520"
                     /translation="MGNRGSSTSSRPPLSSEANLYAKLQDHIQRQTRSFSGGGYFNGG
                     GDKNPVQHIKDYHIDSVSSKAKLRIIEGIIKAISKIGFKVDTKQPIEDILKDIKKQLP
                     DPRAGSTFVKNAEKQETICKMIADAINQEFIDLGQDKLIDTTEGAASICRQIVLYINS
                     LTHGLRAEYLDVHGSIENTLENIKLLSDAIKQLHERMVTEVTKAAPNEEVINAVTMIE
                     AVYRRLLNEQNLQINILTNFIDNILTPTQKELDKLKTDEVDIIKILNDTNSVLGTKNF
                     GKVLSYTLCNLGIAATVANKINKALQRVGLKVEQYLHSKNWAEFDKELDLKRFSGLVS
                     AENIAEFEKAVNLLRQTFNERHKILENNCAKKGGDEEKTPLDKRMEAQRLDRKHILME
                     FLNKSTQAYNDFLENVKKIGMKLVKEIALTPNITKLRDALSRINDMGTIALDLSLIGF
                     YNNAAAREERETFLIQLTLVKNVLEELAKTDPNFKNLYDSCFRLLQIIDFYTDIVQKK
                     YGGGEDCECTKVGGAALTVEELGLSKAARSQVDLNQAINTFMYYYYVAQIYSNLTHNK
                     QEFQSYEENYATILGDAIAGRLMQLDTEKNARINSPAVDLARGHVGPNPGGAQEVDWK
                     ATISAIELEYDVKRRFYRALEGLDLYLKNITKTFVNNIDSIQTVQQMLDGVRIIGRWF
                     TEATGDTLAQVFESFPTSAGNDSNVFTDNAPAGHYYEKVAAEIQQGRGVGTLRPVRAS
                     QAKNIRDLIGRSLSNFQALKNIINAFARIGDMLGGEELRQTVPMSPLQIYKTLLEYIQ
                     HSALSVGLKNLNQTQIGGQRVALAQTAEEASQRVYLSTVRVNDALSTRWETEDVFFTF
                     MLKSMAAKIFIVLGIYDMFERPEPVYKLIPTRMILGGADELEPEVIPEAAGLYFRLPR
                     LAEFYQKLFSFRDENVQISMLPELEGIFSGLIRVIFMRPIELINIGDYSETEIRQLIK
                     EINVIYQHFNLEYGEQEAVKKALIHFVNEINRRFGVITRTEWEKFQRIVQEARTMNDF
                     GMMNQTNYSILPDEDGYTQSSQLLPSDRFIGPSSQPTPKWRPALYNIDSVDVQTGMLQ
                     PNSQWDLVQKFRKQLSEMFEDPSLQQELGKVSYQELIQQATNELKKEHTDKIQIVSKL
                     IQGSESLADTDVNKIFLFHETVITGLNLLSAIYVLLNTFRNNIKALDLDMIQKSIVEW
                     LRETQAANVNHANLIDWLGRRHGDISEIRNPGLVIKANDARLSMVYPDPTTDPTLPQD
                     QNLTTETLFAWIEQYVGIPAGGGIRPEQELAARYLVDNQRIMQLLLTNIFEMTSSFNK
                     LVQVRFPETSTAHVHLDFTGLISLIDSLMADTKYFLDLLRPHIDKNIIQYYENRSNPG
                     SFYWLEEHLIDKLIKPPTDAGGRPLPGGELGLEGVNQIINKTYILLTKPYNVLHLRGG
                     AQRRDAANIQINNNPELSERYEQYGRVFSRLVFYDALDNNSGLRVEQVALGDFRLSNL
                     IRTNNAQEENALSFWTAVAPAPRAYANVNNAANNLRRYRLYGSDYGIRNNRSMMMVFN
                     QLVASYIARFYDAPSGKIYLNLINAFANGNFSQAVMELGYAHPDLARDNIAFGHRGDP
                     TEQSVLLLSLGLMLQRLIKDTNRQGLSQHLISTLTEIPIYLKENYRANLPLYNKMFNI
                     LISQGELLKQFIQYTKVQLARPNLMALLGANNDAIIYYNNINVPNTGLSIGQAALRGI
                     GSVFRPDITLMPLGDAQNNTNDIVRKRLIAVINGVIRGSLTLANSAMEVLHELTDHPI
                     YLETEEHFIQNYMSRYNKEPLMPFSLSLYYLRDLRMENNEVYDPLLYPNLESGSPEFK
                     ILYGTRKLLGNDPVQLSDMPGVQLIMKNYNETVVAREQITPTRFEHFYIHAIQALRFI
                     INIRSFKTVMTYNENTFGGVNLISENRDDKPIITAGIGMNAVYSLRKTLQDVISFVES
                     SYQEEQINNIHKIVSPKSQTRSLGSNRERERIFNLFDMNIMPINVNALMRSIPLANIY
                     NYDYSFEEIACLMYGISAEKVRSLDTGAPQPDVAVVLNIPNRPPMNTREFMLKLLINP
                     YVTVSISQYGNELLSRGNAGYMSRIFRGDNALNMGRPKFLSDQIFNKVLFGSLYPTQF
                     DYDEAGPGLAAGIQRGRERWGHPMSIYINQALHEVVRTIRLAETVRGLRNVIDRNQII
                     DELNAFRTQLEDTRREVDNLLQTPEIQNNVIPEIIAAVQNWGQQYRGQITDLIDLIGN
                     AGQGGNSMIPLIQIITAQTAAAQLTALFNRRGIPAPVPRQQLQNDIEALQWFMTMVIN
                     HPPILIAPFMILVNNLKDFLDTLEQYVYRNPRWLGPRTARIAHPPVGMAPGNIRYPTS
                     YTENSVLTYIAEQNQEEGPWSIVKQVGVGIQKPALIQIGKDRFDTRLIRNLIFITNIQ
                     RLLRLRLNLELSQFRNVLVSPDHIINPSITEYGFSITGPSETFSDKQYDSDIRIL"
                     /modified_by="walter.fuchs"
                     /label="CP2475L"
     CDS             complement(122290..122895)
                     /gene="BA71V-CP204L (p32, p30)"
                     /codon_start=1
                     /product="BA71V-CP204L (p32, p30)"
                     /note="similar to African swine fever virus E75 strain
                     E75of INSD accession FN557520"
                     /translation="MDFILNISMKMEVIFKTDLRASSQVVFHAGSLYTWFSVEIINSG
                     RIVTTAIKTLLSTVKYDIVRNARIYAGQGYTEQQAQEEWNMILHVLFEEEAESTSSTS
                     LESNHETNGHKADSHETNECTSSFETLFEQEPSSETPKDTKLYALAQKAVQHIEQYGK
                     APDFNKVIRAHNYIQTIYGSPLKEEEKEEVRLMVIKLLKKK"
                     /modified_by="walter.fuchs"
                     /label="CP204L"
     CDS             122926..124530
                     /gene="BA71V-CP530R (p60)"
                     /codon_start=1
                     /product="BA71V-CP530R (p60)"
                     /note="similar to African swine fever virus E75 strain
                     E75of INSD accession FN557520"
                     /translation="MPSNMKQFCKISVWLQRHDPDLLEIINNLCMLGNLSAAKYKHGV
                     TFIYPKQAKIRDEIKKHAYSNDPSQAIKTLESLILPFYIPTPMEFTGEIGSYTGVKLE
                     VEKKEANKVVLKNGEAVLIPAADFKPFPDRRLAVWIMESGSMPLEGPPYKRKKEGGGN
                     DPPISKHISPYTPRTRIAIEVEKAFDECMRQNWCSVNNPYLAKSVSLLSFLSLNHPTE
                     FIKVLPLIDFDPLVTFYLLLEPYKTHGDDFLIPETILFGPTGWNGTDLYQSAMLEFKK
                     FFTQITRQTFMDIADTATKEVDVPICYSDPETVHSYANHVRTEILHHNMVNKVTTPNL
                     VVQAYNELEQTNTIRHYGPIFPESTINALRFWKKLWQDEQRFVIHGLHRTLMDQPTYE
                     TSEFAEIVRNLRFSRPGNNYINELNITSPAMYGDKHTTGDIAPNDRFAMLVAFINSTD
                     FLYTAIPEEKVGGNDTQTGPQTSSLTDLVPTRLHSFLNHNLSKLKILNRAQQTVKNIL
                     SNDCLNQLKHYVKHTGKNEILKILQE"
                     /modified_by="walter.fuchs"
                     /label="CP530R"
     CDS             124533..124775
                     /gene="BA71V-CP80R"
                     /codon_start=1
                     /product="BA71V-CP80R"
                     /note="similar to African swine fever virus E75 strain
                     E75of INSD accession FN557520"
                     /translation="MLIPVVCFTCGFPIGTYAAIFDKARTEYIKTKMGGTLPQNIPLD
                     ASLQIELKDLITALGIPMRVCCRTHLITTLDYRKYY"
                     /modified_by="walter.fuchs"
                     /label="CP80R"
     CDS             124817..125737
                     /gene="BA71V-CP312R"
                     /codon_start=1
                     /product="BA71V-CP312R"
                     /note="similar to African swine fever virus E75 strain
                     E75of INSD accession FN557520"
                     /translation="MTTIFHADDLLHALQQAKAEKNFSSVFSLDWDKLRIAKRNTSVK
                     YVTVHVMVKGKKAPLMFNFQNEKHVGTISPSTDEEVIRMNAENPKFLVKKRDRDPCLQ
                     FNKYKISPPLEDDGLTVKKNEQGEEIYPGDEEKSKLFQIIELLEEAFEDAVQKGPENM
                     KTKNIIKLVQRKISSNAAKNADKSLPNPIARIRIKVNPITNMLAPILLDKSKPITLQN
                     GKTSFEELKDKDGVKANPDNIHKLIESNSIHDGIINARSICISSMGISFPLCLEMGVV
                     KVFEKNNGIDVDSIYGPDDITNLINQVAIA"
                     /modified_by="walter.fuchs"
                     /label="CP312R"
     CDS             complement(125757..126281)
                     /gene="BA71V-O174L"
                     /codon_start=1
                     /product="BA71V-O174L"
                     /note="similar to African swine fever virus E75 strain
                     E75of INSD accession FN557520"
                     /translation="MLTLTQGKKIVNALRSRLAFEYNGQLIKILSKNIIAVGSLRREE
                     KMLNDVDLLIIVSEKKLLKHVLPNIRIKGLSFSVKVCGERKCVLFIEWEKKTYQLDLF
                     TALAEEKPYAIFHFTGPVSYLIRIRAALKKKNYKLNQYGLFKNQTLVPLKITTERELI
                     KELGFTYRVPKKRL"
                     /modified_by="walter.fuchs"
                     /label="O174L"
     CDS             126331..126519
                     /gene="BA71V-O61R (p12)"
                     /codon_start=1
                     /product="BA71V-O61R (p12)"
                     /note="similar to African swine fever virus E75 strain
                     E75of INSD accession FN557520"
                     /translation="MALDGSSGGGSNVETLLIVAIVVVIMAIMLYYFWWMPRQQQKKC
                     SKADECTCTNGSCSLKTS"
                     /modified_by="walter.fuchs"
                     /label="O61R"
     CDS             complement(126610..130962)
                     /gene="BA71V-NP1450L (g2L)"
                     /codon_start=1
                     /product="BA71V-NP1450L (g2L)"
                     /translation="MEAGYAEIAAVQFNIAGDNDHKRQGVMEVTISNLFEGTLPAEGG
                     IYDARMGTTDHHYKCITCSHQRKQCMGHPGILQMHAPVLQPLFIAEIRRWLRVICLNC
                     GAPIVDLKRYEHLIRPKRLAEAASSQTEGKQCYVCKVIHPKIIKDSEDYFTFWVDQQG
                     KIDKLYPQIIREIFSRVTYDTVVKLGRSKNSHPEKLVLKAIQIPPISIRPGIRLGIGS
                     GPQSFHDINNVIQYIVRKNLLIPKDLQIVRGQKIPLNVDRNLQTIQQLYYNFLLDSVS
                     TTATQGGTGKRGIVMGARPAPSIMRRLPRKEGRIRKSLLGSQVWSISRSTICGNSDLH
                     LDEVGYPISFARTLQVAETVQHYNINRLMPYFLNGKRQYPGCSRVYKQITQSVHDIEG
                     LKQDFRLEVGDILYRDVVTGDVAFFNRQPSLERSSIGVHRIVVLENPKISTFQMNVSA
                     CAWYNADFDGDQMNLWVPWSVMSRVEAELLCSVRNWFISTKSSGPVNGQVQDSTVGSF
                     LLTRTNTPMGKNVMNKLHAMGLFQTTQTDPPCFANYSPTDLLDGKLVVSMLLKQTPIN
                     YQRAPTWYSEVYAPYMHYNKQDISTQIRNGELIEGVLDKKAVGAGSSGGIYHLISRRY
                     GPQQALKMIFATQQLALNYVRNAGFTVSTADMLLTPEAHQEVQEIINELLLESEEINN
                     RLLHGDIMPPIGLTTHDFYEKLQLNALKFPDRILKPIMNSINPETNGLFQMVATGAKG
                     SNPNMIHIMAGIGQIEINTQRIQPQFSFGRTLVYYPRFALEAQAYGFICNSYIAGLTS
                     PEFIFGEMNGRFDLINKALSTSSTGYANRKAIFGLQSCIVDYYRRVSIDTRLVQQLYG
                     EDGLDARQLETVRFETIMLSDQELEDKFKYTGIQSPLFEEEFSRLKKDRDKYRQIFLN
                     IENFNFSQLLTDVRQVPVNVASIVKNILLSSTSGVLPFDEKSILQKYTMVKTFCKNLP
                     YVFINNIQERLQTPIPVYLKRAASLMRILIRIELATVKTLNITCEQMSAILDLIRLQY
                     TQSLINYGEAVGILAAQSVSEPLTQYMLDSHHRSVAGGTNKSGIVRPQEIFSAKPVEA
                     EQSSEMLLRLKNPEVETNKTYAQEIANSIELITFERLILQWHLLYETYSSTKKNVMYP
                     DFASDVEWMTDFLENHPLLQPPEDIANWCIRLELNKTTMILKSISLESIVNSLRAKHP
                     NTYIMHSVENTASGIPIIIRIYLRESAFRRSTNTRMATDEKIAVNLVDKLLNSTIRGI
                     PGIKNANVVKLMRHRVDAQGKLVRLDNIYAIKTNGTNIFGAMLDDNIDPYTIVSSSIG
                     DTMELYGIEAARQKIISEIRTVMGDKGPNHRHLLMYADLMTRTGQVTSLEKAGLNARE
                     PSNVLLRMALSSPVQVLTDAAIDSAVNPIYGIAAPTLMGSVPRIGTMYSDIIMDEKYI
                     TENYKSVDSMIDML"
                     /modified_by="walter.fuchs"
                     /label="NP1450L"
     CDS             complement(131030..132289)
                     /gene="BA71V-NP419L (g3L)"
                     /codon_start=1
                     /product="BA71V-NP419L (g3L)"
                     /note="similar to African swine fever virus E75 strain
                     E75of INSD accession FN557520"
                     /translation="MLNQFPGQLSNNVFCFPPIESETKSGKKASWIICVQVMQHNTIL
                     PITDEMFSTDVKDAVAEIFTKFFVEEGAMRISKTTRVTEGKNLGKKNATTVVHQAFKD
                     ALSKYNRHARQKRGAHTNKGMIPPMLIKHFNIIPKTFFEDETDPIVQRKRNGVRAVAC
                     QQGDGSILLYSRTEKEFLGLDNIKKELKQLYLFIDVRVYLDGELYLHHKPLQWIAGQA
                     NAKADSSELHFYVFDCFWSDQLQMPSNKRQQLLTNIFKQKEDFTFIHQVENFSIKDED
                     EALRLKTQFIKEGYEGAIVRNANGPYEPGYNNYHSPHLAKLKPLLDAEFILVDYTQGK
                     KGKDLGAILWVCELPNKKRFVVTPKHLTYADRYALFQKLTPALFKKHLYGKELTVEYA
                     ELSSKTGIPLQARAVGFREPINVLEII"
                     /modified_by="walter.fuchs"
                     /label="NP419L"
     CDS             132355..134961
                     /gene="BA71V-NP868R (g4R)"
                     /codon_start=1
                     /product="BA71V-NP868R (g4R)"
                     /note="similar to African swine fever virus E75 strain
                     E75of INSD accession FN557520"
                     /translation="MASLENLVARYQRCFNDQSLKNSTIELEIRFQHINFLLFKTVYE
                     ALVAQEIPSTISHSIRCIKKVHHENHCREKILPSDNFYFKKQSLMFFKFSEPASLGCK
                     VSLAIEQPIRKFILDSSVLVRLKNRTTFQISELWKIELTIVKQLMGSEVSAKLTAFKT
                     LLFDTPEQQTAKNMMTLINPDDEYLYEIEIEYTGKPESLTAADVIKIKNTVLTLISPN
                     HLMLTAYHQAIEFIASHILSSEILLARIKSGKWGLKRLLPQVKSMTKADYMKFYPPVG
                     YYVTDKADGIRGIAVVQDTQMYVVADQLYSLGTTGIEPLKPTILDGEFMPEKKEFYGF
                     DVIMYEGNLLTQQGFETRIEALNKGIKVLQAFNIKAEMKPFISLTSADPNVLLKNFES
                     VFKKKTRPYSIDGIILVEPGNSYLNTNTFKWKPTWDNTLDFLVRKCPENLNVPEYAPK
                     KSFSLHLLFVGISGELFKKLALNWCPGYTKLFPVTQRNQNYFPVQFQPSDFPLAFLYY
                     HPDTSSFSDIDGKVLEMRCLKREVNYVSWEIVKIREDRQQDLKTGSYFGNDFKTAELT
                     WLNYMDPFSFEELAKGPSGMYFAGAKTGIYRAQTALISFIKQEIIQKISHQSWVIDLG
                     IGKGQDLGRYLDAGIRHLVGIDKDQTALAELIYRKFSHATTRQHKHATNIYVLHQDLA
                     EPAKEISEKVHQIYGFPKEGASSIVSNLFIHYLMKSSQQVENLAVLCHKLLQPGGMVW
                     FTTMLGERVLELLHENRIELNEVWEARENEVVKFAIKRLFKEDVLQETGQEIGVLLPF
                     SNGDFYNEYLVNTAFLIKIFKHHGFSLVQMQSFKEWIPEFQTFSKSLYKILTEADKTW
                     TSLFGFICLRKN"
                     /modified_by="walter.fuchs"
                     /label="NP868R"
     CDS             135018..135770
                     /gene="BA71V-D250R (g5R)"
                     /codon_start=1
                     /product="BA71V-D250R (g5R)"
                     /note="similar to African swine fever virus E75 strain
                     E75of INSD accession FN557520"
                     /Original_Translation="MDTAMQLKTSIGLITCRMNTQSNQIETILVQKRYS
                     LAFSEFIHCHYSINSNHSHLIKMFNNMTINERLLIKTLDFDRMWYHIWIETPVYELYH
                     KKYQKFKKNWLIPDNGKKLISLINQAKGSGTLLWEIPKGKPKENESDLACAIREFEEE
                     TGIAREDYQILPAFKKSMSYFEGKTEYKHIYFLAVLCKSLEEPNMNLSLQYETRIAEI
                     SKISWQNMEAVRFISKRQSLNLEPIIGPAFNFIKNYLRYKH"
                     /Color="#ff00ff"
                     /modified_by="walter.fuchs"
                     /label="D250R"
     misc_feature    135372
                     /Original_Bases="G"
                     /label="G"
                     /note="Geneious type: Editing History Replacement"
     CDS             complement(135976..136443)
                     /gene="BA71V-D129L"
                     /codon_start=1
                     /product="BA71V-D129L"
                     /note="similar to African swine fever virus E75 strain
                     E75of INSD accession FN557520"
                     /translation="MDLNPLLYLQAFNNDATTFNTQGHILEQQSDPTYFDTFANAMQA
                     YIDTKQGGNDEEGTIIIMDDEDFNDSESLEDFLQMMNDEELNDRFSSDDEPEERVNPH
                     EVNFHEVNPHEVNPHEVNLMEINLHRDNQYESSKAPQATFDITEFIKIEEDDE"
                     /modified_by="walter.fuchs"
                     /label="D129L"
     CDS             complement(136557..136796)
                     /gene="BA71V-D79L (g7L)"
                     /codon_start=1
                     /product="BA71V-D79L (g7L)"
                     /note="similar to African swine fever virus E75 strain
                     E75of INSD accession FN557520"
                     /translation="MNKTIEYQKEFLKENNQLLSIPIKKNILKEILQNDEQDTIITNC
                     ITKEVSINLDLIKNPKVLYSIYIMVVEYLKSMNIT"
                     /modified_by="walter.fuchs"
                     /label="D79L"
     CDS             complement(136864..137871)
                     /gene="BA71V-D339L (g9L)"
                     /codon_start=1
                     /product="BA71V-D339L (g9L)"
                     /note="similar to African swine fever virus E75 strain
                     E75of INSD accession FN557520"
                     /translation="MIDQKIFEITLNIDDPANFCTNVEAHLLKELENIYVGKCFKNSF
                     IISITGVIQRSPCFIMRTNNSGRGYMHVRFSALVSYLNAFDLIAAVKIIKNDNNIILG
                     ESLLTEPVTIVIPSSESQNNVAEVGQIVPVQLANSSVYYIPGRQQASATGSIFIPKHT
                     FSVYHVQEELTQEQALNLTKLVNVIETLLDSRSKKDFKHICFFEKLYYTYPISSDEIL
                     DLKIWKGPKGKEVSRLKPCNVLSFLYDALKNKSSSLGFWARPPDLFKSSPLAYQQDNN
                     SFNTTELPIICSAEVMFLTLLKEIINYLQFMNDLCDTFNNEQLIKRHENIWMLIEQRK
                     I"
                     /modified_by="walter.fuchs"
                     /label="D339L"
     CDS             complement(137950..141354)
                     /gene="BA71V-D1133L (g10L)"
                     /codon_start=1
                     /product="BA71V-D1133L (g10L)"
                     /translation="MAYPELVAADFLQQLARRKEFKSLISPPVDQKKLIHDLRSHFVQ
                     IGGPGCEKGGRAFFPCDPYASPFPSIKGLQLHNAQLFVQNFQNPNTPYSRLLLNWQTG
                     TGKSIAAIAIARQFMNHYMNFIENAPWIFVVGFTRAIIQTEMLRRPELGFVSYKEVAE
                     LHRLLHIAKQSGSTTSVESRHLNGFISTLKRRLTDRNRGGFFQFYGYKEFASKLFNIT
                     SKGEEKNFDVLSLFHRSDETEDTLNENDISQFVQKISEAESNGLIRVNQKIMEQLRGG
                     LLIADEIHNVYNIQERNNYGIALQYVLDAFPPHQAPRAVFMSATPVTGSVMEYVDLLN
                     LLVPRHELPNGQPLQRQQLFDNSGHSVKWKKDALALVERLSTGRVSFLLDTNTNYYPE
                     RIFAGKMLSYRDEMLPYLHFIECPMSDYQLETLKQLGPDPKISSNAYSIYDMAFPNPK
                     FSKQTEPKAYGLFNSTETPAALSMASTDWLLENGVQIIEPSRRTPFNVSGSFLSLQPP
                     THISGLAFYSGKYTQMMKDILSIIRQGRGKILIYHNRVRMSGVLILQEILQSNGILNE
                     VSSPVGTTRCSICAAIRDDHTTHSDHQFIPARFTILHSEIEPAVRERSLALFNASSNL
                     EGHQLRILIGSKVIVEGLNFQAVRYEMIMSLPLDIPRLIQVFGRVVRKNSHMELPPNE
                     RNVTIYLYVSTTPDGGPELAKYAQKLKEYILIQEGDKALRKHAIDGFTNQIKIDKPML
                     ESLPLGPSITPANVGATVLNTFEAYGYGEQEVKTISNIIISLFMARPVWTYPELWKAV
                     STPKLIQGITIDNKLFSEDNFALALISLCYSKNQCKELCIQNRLCTIMHVPAKPEHLY
                     IAAVLNHKKEPVLDIETYIRDFQPPMMHSIRITKYLEHSQTKEPFQVLYEKFQKDFQD
                     EPIEQVLIHYPASFHYTMLEALIIDNLAGMGALIEVYKKFFIAFSKKDIQPFPDIFKI
                     ISHVPGDDDTLVGYATEDSVRLITSRQDKTWHEIPLYMLNINVKRKENDIVIGYMESK
                     GKTLKFKIRPPIQVLKKNEITDIRMLNRGAVCETRGREEQQKIVDQLGISLNLTKISA
                     IKLCLLIRNTLLQKEMEARNQPNGMQDGIRWFYLFNDKMPSLVHTS"
                     /modified_by="walter.fuchs"
                     /label="D1133L"
     CDS             complement(141585..141938)
                     /gene="BA71V-D117L (p17, i1L)"
                     /codon_start=1
                     /product="BA71V-D117L (p17, i1L)"
                     /note="similar to African swine fever virus E75 strain
                     E75of INSD accession FN557520"
                     /translation="MDTETSPLLSHNLSTREGIKQSTQGFLAHTIVKYPGITAIILGI
                     LILLVIILIVVAIVYYNRSVDCKSTMPKLPPPGYYVQQPEPHHHFPVFFRKRKNSTSQ
                     QHIPSDEQLAELAHS"
                     /modified_by="walter.fuchs"
                     /label="D117L"
     CDS             141995..142612
                     /gene="BA71V-D205R (i2R)"
                     /codon_start=1
                     /product="BA71V-D205R (i2R)"
                     /note="similar to African swine fever virus E75 strain
                     E75of INSD accession FN557520"
                     /translation="MAMQKLFTYIYEFIEYRKMVLLEEKVPYDRFVQMIFNTGFFRIN
                     AETLNHGIVSVFIFGANGKYVHHGGDMRTLLTNALNEKKQYEELILIVDKPILGKKNI
                     LDIIVEQRAANPTVVINIYPYHLFCINIPKVSAIPRHKLITQEEAQAFLGREYLQPQD
                     LMQISASDPPVVWLGGRPGDFVQIERPSETAMHAVVIRYITKSKI"
                     /modified_by="walter.fuchs"
                     /label="D205R"
     CDS             complement(142654..143691)
                     /gene="BA71V-D345L (i3L, i4L)"
                     /codon_start=1
                     /product="BA71V-D345L (i3L, i4L)"
                     /note="similar to African swine fever virus E75 strain
                     E75of INSD accession FN557520"
                     /translation="METFVRLFKDSPQQRSNAWHATRRTQVGGSDLASVLGLNPYKSY
                     YITLAEKANLFKKNLNHAACNWGTLFERVSKDLLELFCQTTVIGDNIHIDGTYLGYPG
                     HSNSPDGFCYLTLGYTQQSWEIKTIFNDVCYETTKRIPVLVEIKSPFNRKIKNSVPSY
                     YVPQIQSGLALSPPISMAIYVEAMFRVCGIHQLGWNNETNTDIHPPESMLPLAWGIIT
                     ICSTQEYTEAPQDFGTLNAETFHQFLETLYQKDQYMIHYSMPYETACPEMSNVVGYFG
                     WKVFIFQIIPVMKHPQFLKDKYPIIQQFLHDLHTIQTSPSPMEAYEKICCTKESALST
                     EDIDDFTNMLT"
                     /modified_by="walter.fuchs"
                     /label="D345L"
     CDS             complement(143691..144242)
                     /gene="BA71V-S183 (i5L)"
                     /codon_start=1
                     /product="BA71V-S183 (i5L)"
                     /note="similar to African swine fever virus E75 strain
                     E75of INSD accession FN557520"
                     /translation="MSVVVGGVEYSLNNWAKYEIKRRAAELESVNYYPRCEYIMPEDI
                     VVSILGSKPNCPFLEALKRFHDFLSKRRIIFKEGYLVIPWMGAQDVADMIHHVENRIN
                     LGHLEDLAHMLKLITYHKSLDTSINQSFKNLYAFKFPDANIETHELKLIRQLEKKMYG
                     YILRLEKLQTMLTFYIEFLLKQV"
                     /modified_by="walter.fuchs"
                     /label="S183L"
     CDS             144301..145122
                     /gene="BA71V-S273R (i6R)"
                     /codon_start=1
                     /product="BA71V-S273R (i6R)"
                     /note="similar to African swine fever virus E75 strain
                     E75of INSD accession FN557520"
                     /translation="MSILEKITSSPSECAEHITDKYSCLSKKIQKELTSFLQKKETFG
                     CDSESCVITHPAVKAYAQQKGLDLSKELETRFKAPGPRNNTGLLTNFNIDETLQRWAI
                     KYTKFFNCPFSMMDFERIHYKFNQVDMVKVYKGEELQYVEGKAVKRPCNTFGCVLNTD
                     FSTGTGKHWVAIFVDMRGDCWSIEYFNSAGNSPPGPVIRWMERVKQQLLKIHHTVKTL
                     AVTNIRHQRSQTECGPYSLFYIRARLDNVSYTHFISTRITDEDMYKFRTHLFRIA"
                     /modified_by="walter.fuchs"
                     /label="S273R"
     CDS             145157..148735
                     /gene="BA71V-P1192R (i7R)"
                     /codon_start=1
                     /product="BA71V-P1192R (i7R)"
                     /translation="METFEISDFKEHAKKKSMWAGALNKVTISGLMGVFTEDEDLMAL
                     PIHRDHCPALLKIFDELIVNATDHERACHNKTKKVTYIKISFDKGVFSCENDGPGIPI
                     VKHEQASLIAKRDVYVPEVASCYFLAGTNINKAKDCIKGGTNGVGLKLAMVHSQWAIL
                     TTADGSQKYVQYINQRLDNIEPPTITPSREMFTRIELMPVYQELGYAQPLSETEQADL
                     SAWIYLRACQCAAYVGKGTTIYYNDKPCSTSSVMALAKMYTLVTAPNSTIYTATIKAD
                     AKPYSLHPLQVAAVVSPKFKKFEHVSIINGVNCVKGEHVTFLKKAINEMVVKKFQQTI
                     KDKNRKTTLRDSCSNIFVVIVGSIPGIEWTGQRKDELSIAENVFKTHYSIPSSFLTSM
                     TRSIVDILLQSISKKDNHKQIDVDKYTRARNAGGKKAQDCMLLAAEGDSALSLLRAGL
                     TLGKSNPSGPSFDFCGMISLGGVIMNACKKVTNITTDSGETIMVRNEQLTNNKVLQGI
                     VQVLGLDFNCHYKTQEERAKLRYGCIVACVDQDLDGCGKILGLLLAYFHLFWPQLIVH
                     GFVKRLLTPLIRVYEKGNTVPVEFYYEQEFDAWAKKQTSLANHTVKYYKGLAAHDTHE
                     VKSMFKHFDKMVYTFTLDDSAKELFHIYFGGESELRKRELCTGVVPLTETQTQSIHSV
                     RRIPCSLHLQVDTKAYKLDAIERQIPNFLDGMTRARRKILAGGLKCFASNNRERKVFQ
                     FGGYVADHMFYHHGDMSLNTSIIKAAQYYPGSSHLYPVFIGIGSFGSRHLGGKDAGSP
                     RYISVQLASEFIKTMFPTEDSWLLPYVFEDGQRAEPEYYVPVLPLAIMEYGANPSEGW
                     KYTTWARQLEDILALVRAYVDKNNPKHELLHYAIDHKITVLPLRPSNYNFKGHLKRFG
                     QYYYSYGTYVVSEQRNMITITELPLRVPTVAYIESIKKSSNRMAFIEEIVDYSSSETI
                     EILVKLKPNSLSRIMEEFKETEEQNSIENFLRLRNCLHSHLNFVKPKGGIIEFNSYYE
                     ILYAWLPYRRDLYQKRLMRERAVLKLRLIMETAIVRYINESADLNLSHYEDEKEAGRI
                     LSEHGFPPLNQSLITSPEFATIEELNQKALQGCYTYILSLQARELLIAAKTRRVEKIK
                     KMQARLDKVEQLLQESPFPGASVWLEEIDAVEKAIIKGRNTQWKFH"
                     /modified_by="walter.fuchs"
                     /label="P1192R"
     CDS             complement(148769..149848)
                     /gene="BA71V-H359L (j1L)"
                     /codon_start=1
                     /product="BA71V-H359L (j1L)"
                     /note="similar to African swine fever virus E75 strain
                     E75of INSD accession FN557520"
                     /translation="MEKIFQNVDIKPLLIDFSNPFIKNAAKKLFQLEEQLPLVPVNVM
                     MDFKSINRATVHGLSRVLQDEIPNYMLDIKPGGYKIEDSTDLFMTEQFIRNRINFIPI
                     YAENETLVFALRSLNNSCEVKTIYSRDLIQVAGPKLKYPIFNPTFEIGFLQPGKSLII
                     EDIYIKKGIGRKHAAFNLAVKTHFSHLDIEQYPTDKKEYMALSGYKQSSMTSDPRHHR
                     LGLCFPAVPLPRINQAIRTYLKNACRVIIGRIQNIQKIYENFEEPQPELVLFSMDEEK
                     TKAIITIKDETHTIGNLLKTCIYEMIPDISFVGYQCIPHKQEMVLTIIHKASQEDLIT
                     LLEKSIQNIIQIFQTLEKNIDERIA"
                     /modified_by="walter.fuchs"
                     /label="H359L"
     CDS             149883..150410
                     /gene="BA71V-H171R (j2R)"
                     /codon_start=1
                     /product="BA71V-H171R (j2R)"
                     /note="similar to African swine fever virus E75 strain
                     E75of INSD accession FN557520"
                     /translation="MVVYDLLVSLSKESIDVLRFIETNLAAFNQQYIFFNIQRKNSIM
                     TPLLITPQQEKISQIVEFLMDEYNKSNRRPGPPREQPMPAYPLLPYQQSSEEQPMMPY
                     QQPPGDDDQPYEQIYHKKHASQQVNTELSDYYQHILALGDEDKGMDSMLKLPERAKRE
                     SDDEDDMFPIKKLTT"
                     /modified_by="walter.fuchs"
                     /label="H171R"
     CDS             150442..150819
                     /gene="BA71V-H124R"
                     /codon_start=1
                     /product="BA71V-H124R"
                     /note="similar to African swine fever virus E75 strain
                     E75of INSD accession FN557520"
                     /translation="MNLEYVHVVQKFNQVLLELTKKVCTVVGGNKPTYWYHHIRRVCS
                     ECPSMPMSMIGPYLNVYKTQIVTKDKNFFMNFDPPAHNEYTFIIQKLKEAARNMPEDE
                     LEQYWAKLLFLLKSYIKCKPFIN"
                     /modified_by="walter.fuchs"
                     /label="H124R"
     CDS             150842..151861
                     /gene="BA71V-H339R (j4R)"
                     /codon_start=1
                     /product="BA71V-H339R (j4R)"
                     /note="similar to African swine fever virus E75 strain
                     E75of INSD accession FN557520"
                     /translation="MAGRVKIKQKELIDSTVKNKNVMNLFHEIIGSKGNINFSVVWPK
                     FKKIKQSVYDYISTLSVLEKASVMQNFEDDKKMLELFVQKLWAAYEGYFKYPEIEKYE
                     VEGQVNFNQVPHHVLEKFSQLYRSRINSELVTLILNSCAFLSKYNDYILKKDPYILTI
                     TPGLCFSPIPNFEDLNFKYLYNSDKNSQHDKDFIMFILYKLYTAALGVYNAISIPDID
                     VEDLENIILSSVSQIKKQIPRCKDAFNKIESSVHLLRKNFNTYYSDYVGSGYNPTIIM
                     EQYIKDISQDSKNISPRISYQFRTIIKYYRDMIATKHQTMDPQVLNLVKHVEKKLDML
                     DREKN"
                     /modified_by="walter.fuchs"
                     /label="H339R"
     CDS             151873..152208
                     /gene="BA71V-H108R (j5R)"
                     /codon_start=1
                     /product="BA71V-H108R (j5R)"
                     /note="similar to African swine fever virus E75 strain
                     E75of INSD accession FN557520"
                     /translation="MVNLFPVFTLIVIITILITTRELSTTMLIVSLVTDYIIINTQYT
                     EQQHEMNKFSAQQGLQKNSFDESYNKDKKPNTHISYQWLAPELKEAENKYWWGNDDPY
                     SQSVLADAS"
                     /modified_by="walter.fuchs"
                     /label="H108R"
     CDS             152168..152869
                     /gene="BA71V-H233R (j6R)"
                     /codon_start=1
                     /product="BA71V-H233R (j6R)"
                     /note="similar to African swine fever virus E75 strain
                     E75of INSD accession FN557520"
                     /translation="MILIASPFSLTHLEYLNTWHAHIKNIAQQHGLDIKVAIVISNTH
                     LNNFLPVSTPLNIECITFPGCGIKEIDLLWARIKLFQHYCAIGARLLWLVSADIRPSV
                     STWPAIADSLKKGADAVVVPYPSRWNNLIPTVIKEIVVRQKKCLVAVDAHHLDTDTQI
                     VGAGMGCIVLTLKALMVRLSIGKQPIKILWPDLHGTAEGIPLEGVEVGWFLNAYAHKL
                     NIRCLGRDYIAQHLN"
                     /modified_by="walter.fuchs"
                     /label="H233R"
     CDS             152950..153675
                     /gene="BA71V-H240R (j7R)"
                     /codon_start=1
                     /product="BA71V-H240R (j7R)"
                     /note="similar to African swine fever virus E75 strain
                     E75of INSD accession FN557520"
                     /translation="MAANIMATRAATKMAGKKEHQYCLLDTQEKRHGHYPFSFELKPY
                     GQTGANIIGVQGSLTHVVKMTVFPFMIPFPLQKTRIDDFIGGRVYLFFKELDMQAFSD
                     VNGMQYHFEFKVVLVSSSQVELLPVNNTYKFTYAIPELQYLTPIFYDLSGALDFPLDT
                     LSVHVDSLTHHIHLPIQNHNLTTGDRVFVSGYKHLQTIETCKNNIIFIKDIPPLSSEK
                     INLYIPKNRIRIPLYFKSLKASK"
                     /modified_by="walter.fuchs"
                     /label="H240R"
     CDS             complement(153668..154567)
                     /gene="BA71V-R298L (j8L)"
                     /codon_start=1
                     /product="BA71V-R298L (j8L)"
                     /note="similar to African swine fever virus E75 strain
                     E75of INSD accession FN557520"
                     /translation="MSRPEQQFKKVLKNPQAQYAVYPTVKVERISTTEHSYFIATKPM
                     FEGGRRNNVFLGHQIRQSVVFKYVSKKEIPGNEVIVMKALQDTPGIIKLIEYTENAMY
                     YILIIEYIPNSVDLLHYHYFKKLEENEAKKIMFQLILIIQNIYEKGFIHGDIKDENLI
                     IDIKQKMIKVIDFGSAVRLNEDHPQYNMFGTWEYVCPEFYYYGYYYQLPLTVWTIGMV
                     AVNLFRFRAENFYLNDILKGENYIPDHISETGKQFITDCLTINENKRLSFKGLVSHPW
                     FKGLKKEIQPISELGVDYKNVIT"
                     /modified_by="walter.fuchs"
                     /label="R298L"
     CDS             complement(154542..156662)
                     /gene="BA71V-Q706L (j10L)"
                     /codon_start=1
                     /product="BA71V-Q706L (j10L)"
                     /note="similar to African swine fever virus E75 strain
                     E75of INSD accession FN557520"
                     /translation="MSCVHNNTSFPVQIEAYLKEVFEKYKELQESKDTSLTARFARAL
                     KYYQFLIYTAFSDPKFGIGQGENTRGLLIYHQMGMGKTILSLSLAISLSHIYNPILIA
                     PKSLHSNFQQSLLKLIKLLYPETTDHSKELQKISRRFRFVSLDAYNMGQQIIKAGGSL
                     NGCLLIVDEAHNLFRGIINSANDKTNARQLYNNIMQAKNIRILFLTGTPCSKDPFEMV
                     PCFNMLSGRILLPLHYERFYTAYVNKTTNSPLNADKLLNRLVGMISYAGNQNELNKLF
                     PTELPLIIEKVEMSPEQYRQYLLARDVENAEKHASSGMHEKINTAALCLPGSEQESGS
                     SYYVRSRMISIFASEMLTIKEDEKLSEAVQQLPKEAFTETSSPKIVCMLKNIKTSPGP
                     VLIYSQFVELGLHVVARFLEIEGYQCLQPLKVLEEGHNAILLHKDGKDLMVKNFAEDE
                     PTHTLVLSSKITRFTLITGKILSKERDMIQQLWNSPLNIHGEVIKILLVSKTGAEGLD
                     LKYGRQVHILEPYWDKAREDQVKARIIRIGSHDTLPSEEKTVQPFLYIAVANQKMFYS
                     IPEGSQEQKTIDERFHERGLEKSHLNSAFRDLLKRAAIECAFNGESGCLMCQPTNALL
                     FHENFERDLRLPNPCQPLVKTEVKAYSISYEGKQFFYQKNKGVGLGYTFYEYNPIIKA
                     YIEIKPSNPLYIKLIKHVQAGTTV"
                     /modified_by="walter.fuchs"
                     /label="Q706L"
     CDS             complement(156620..158149)
                     /gene="BA71V-QP509L"
                     /codon_start=1
                     /product="BA71V-QP509L"
                     /note="similar to African swine fever virus E75 strain
                     E75of INSD accession FN557520"
                     /translation="MEAIISFAGIGINYKKLQSKLQHDFGRFLRALTITARALPGQPK
                     HIAIRQETAFTLQGEYIYFPLLLRKQFEMFNMVYTAHPVSLRTLPCVETEFPLFNYQQ
                     EMVDKIHKKLLSPYGRFYLHLNTGLGKTRIAISIIQKLLYPTLVIVPTKAIQIQWIDE
                     LKLLLPHLRVAAYNNAACKKKDITSKEYDVIVGIINTLRKKPEPFFEPFGLVVLDEAH
                     ELHSPENYKIFWKIQLSRILGLSATPLDRPDGMDKIILHHLGQPQRTVSPTTTFSGYV
                     REIEYQGHPDFIKPVCINEKVSAIATIDKLLQDPSRIQLVVNETKRLYSLHTAEPQKW
                     GTNEPYGIIIFVEFRKLLEIFYQALSEEFKDVQIIVPEVALLCGGVSNTALSQAHSAS
                     IILLTYGYGRRGISFKHMTSIIMATPRRNNMEQILGRITRQGSDEKKVRIVVDIKDTL
                     SPLSSQVYDRHRIYKKKGYPIFKCSASYQQPYSSNEVLIWDPYNESCLASTTTPPSPS
                     K"
                     /modified_by="walter.fuchs"
                     /label="QP509L"
     CDS             158139..159260
                     /gene="BA71V-QP383R (j11R)"
                     /codon_start=1
                     /product="BA71V-QP383R (j11R)"
                     /translation="MASILTLDGLYAEVPKFLPEALREGCAGKKPLSFYIQQILNLMG
                     CDGNEYHVLFTSSSEEANTHMIMAAVRRHLLRTQQRPHVIIGAAEPPSVTECVKALAQ
                     EKRCVYTIIPLKNFEIDPVAVYDAIQSNTCLACISGTNAVVKTFNKLQEISKVLGAIP
                     LHSEMSDVVYQGCIKQHPPADSFSLNSLYGFLGVGILGIKKKAMQGLGPLIFGGGLRG
                     GSPNVPGIHALYKTLTQQRPSIKKINTVHKLFMKILKKHQHVYLPIEGMPSNGIPVEG
                     PKSLPGYILFSVGRSAEELQKKIFTKFNVKVGRIVNLQEVLFRIKIPQKYWETLLFIQ
                     LREDLTKENIKRVMAILMYLDTVTPRGSLPPPSYSSSFS"
                     /modified_by="walter.fuchs"
                     /label="QP383R"
     CDS             complement(159208..159762)
                     /gene="BA71V-E184L (j12L)"
                     /codon_start=1
                     /product="BA71V-E184L (j12L)"
                     /note="similar to African swine fever virus E75 strain
                     E75of INSD accession FN557520"
                     /translation="MKTFITCTSVKNYFRQHLKTNQRISSELISYVCTILNHICHQYL
                     QNPQAQEEEWFALIKELPIIKDGLSKEERFFSSGVKHFLHEYKITPENQEKSQKMLNA
                     ITEQLMSRLCKVFSIMIQRQGFLKTQTLMYSHLFTILNILMVADNLYGEQDPTEFFSL
                     IIEQTKTIKKKKKSSSEEEESHEE"
                     /modified_by="walter.fuchs"
                     /label="E184L"
     CDS             complement(159806..160363)
                     /gene="BA71V-E183L (p54, j13L)"
                     /codon_start=1
                     /product="BA71V-E183L (p54, j13L)"
                     /note="similar to African swine fever virus E75 strain
                     E75of INSD accession FN557520"
                     /translation="MDSEFFQPVYPRHYGECLSPTSTPSFFSTHMCTILVAIVVLIII
                     IIVLIYLFSSRKKKAAAAAIEEEDIQFINPYQDQQWAGATPQPGTSKPAGATTGNVGK
                     PITDRPATDRPVTNSSVADRPVMNSPVTDRLIMATGGPAAASAASAELYTTATTQNTA
                     SQTMPAVEALRQRSTYTHKDLENSL"
                     /modified_by="walter.fuchs"
                     /label="E183L"
     CDS             160394..161665
                     /gene="BA71V-E423R (j14R)"
                     /codon_start=1
                     /product="BA71V-E423R (j14R)"
                     /note="similar to African swine fever virus E75 strain
                     E75of INSD accession FN557520"
                     /translation="MLWRNEITEFMDQLSKYCQEILKTFKQLRPSEYKQYNEFLTQVT
                     PLLQKTPEKIPEEVDHIFDYLDNVEKICELLVHASSIIISSKIREQVKHGMSFSYKTD
                     LDSLAGILSQKQYVLIHLSKNIAAHYFNTCLNQGKSRLDLKAASVFYNSRPRTASSAE
                     LYRKMLYAYGSLQEINYYTEKARNKTLDVEESDSITTIERTARHNLSLMHPLEAMGLT
                     FGATNTNADPEDLKDKTVINLTLPQATESVTYHLNSLMQLKKVSTTSGLNTNILKAFD
                     NIISAPVKKNKMASKLAPGMDVVFTSDNGKTFFTKNVLSKNMLAGPKERVFAYNNLIS
                     NLNNSCFIQNHNDFLRQQDSWPFYDAHNFTNKFLMQPIFSGQTRPRLQGAMEAAHVET
                     RLTAFLQSIQPSRPQDPSILASPKLSALILN"
                     /modified_by="walter.fuchs"
                     /label="E423R"
     CDS             161840..162745
                     /gene="BA71V-E301R (j15R)"
                     /codon_start=1
                     /product="BA71V-E301R (j15R)"
                     /note="similar to African swine fever virus E75 strain
                     E75of INSD accession FN557520"
                     /Original_Translation="MSEDIRRGPGRPPKKRVVPNFERKGILEKPVRPQS
                     RLEFSYDNPLIFKNLFIYFKNLKSKNILVRCTPTEITFFSRDQSQASFVIATIDGKNV
                     NHYYASDVFWLGINRELVEKMFNSIDRSFLKITIVHRYDKPETLFFIFTDFDIDKECT
                     YQITVSEPELDMDLIEMEKSISEERLKNYPLRWEFTSKQLKKTFSDLSNYTELVTIEK
                     LGGDTPLHLYFQKFNSISYHEMYKSSNKINLTSTIPKSQVFQINVKIAHIKSLASAMV
                     TDKIRILCEENGNLIFQSEMDALLLNTITLNNMI"
                     /Color="#ffff00"
                     /modified_by="walter.fuchs"
                     /label="E301R"
     CDS             complement(162775..163215)
                     /gene="BA71V-E146L (j16L)"
                     /codon_start=1
                     /product="BA71V-E146L (j16L)"
                     /note="similar to African swine fever virus E75 strain
                     E75of INSD accession FN557520"
                     /translation="MGGTTDFVLSITIVLIILIIIAYIWYNFTGWSPFKYSKGNTVTF
                     KTPDDSSIAYMRFKNCVFTFTDPKGSLHSIDVTNVLNNMAKGFRDAQNPPSSFTLGGH
                     CQAPLNAFSFILPGVNDRATVTTAEEAKKWENCDATLTGLQRVI"
                     /modified_by="walter.fuchs"
                     /label="E146L"
     misc_feature    <163391..>167457
                     /Source="referenceToDocument: urn:local:.:2r-a2nbp2e"
                     /label="ASFV_Kenya_DUTR (concatenated sequence 2)"
                     /note="Geneious type: Concatenated sequence"
     CDS             complement(163391..163990)
                     /gene="BA71V-E199L (j18L)"
                     /codon_start=1
                     /product="BA71V-E199L (j18L)"
                     /note="similar to African swine fever virus E75 strain
                     E75of INSD accession FN557520"
                     /translation="MSCMPVSTKCNDIWVDFSCTGPSISELQKKEPNAWAAISRSQKN
                     QQTAEDDTIIGSICDKQGLCSKDEYAYSQYCACVNSGTLWAECAFAPCNGNKNAYKTT
                     EHRNILTNKQCPSGLTICQNIAEYGGTGNISDLYQNFNCNSVINTFLINVMNHPFLTL
                     ILIILILVIIYRLMSSSGAKQNGDKLPPPSLIFSNLNNF"
                     /modified_by="walter.fuchs"
                     /label="E199L"
     CDS             164018..>164119
                     /created_by="walter.fuchs"
                     /Color="#ff00ff"
                     /modified_by="walter.fuchs"
                     /label="E165R (F1)"
     source          join(<164120..>164126,<166573..>166574)
                     /organism="Cloning vector pUC19"
                     /mol_type="other DNA"
                     /strain="ATCC 37254"
                     /culture_collection="ATCC:37254"
                     /db_xref="taxon:31851"
     misc_feature    join(166482..>166569,<166570..>166574,<164120..>164129,
                     <164130..165110)
                     /Source="referenceToDocument: urn:local:.:d6-ionkq8j"
                     /label="pUC-LoxPPp72GFP (concatenated sequence 2)"
                     /note="Geneious type: Concatenated sequence"
     misc_feature    join(166482..>166569,<166570..>166574,<164120..>164129,
                     <164130..164387)
                     /Source="referenceToDocument: urn:local:.:d7-ionkq8j"
                     /label="pUC-LoxPPp72DsRed (concatenated sequence 2)"
                     /note="Geneious type: Concatenated sequence"
     misc_feature    join(166573..>166574,<164120..164126)
                     /Source="referenceToDocument: urn:local:.:d8-ionkq8j"
                     /label="SYNPUC19V (modified) extraction (concatenated
                     sequence 2)"
                     /note="Geneious type: Concatenated sequence"
     misc_feature    join(164127..>164129,<164130..>164387,<166482..>166569,
                     <166570..166572)
                     /Source="referenceToDocument: urn:local:.:d9-ionkq8j"
                     /label="puc-dagp22loxpdsred-seq extraction (concatenated
                     sequence 1)"
                     /note="Geneious type: Concatenated sequence"
     misc_feature    join(<164127..>164129,<164130..>164387,<166482..>166569,
                     <166570..>166572)
                     /Source="referenceToDocument: urn:local:.:da-ionkq8j"
                     /label="loxp-dsred-seq - Digestion of
                     pASFV_VaccTK_DsRed_rescue PCR Product - Fragment 2
                     (concatenated sequence 2) (concatenated sequence 2)"
                     /note="Geneious type: Concatenated sequence"
     misc_feature    join(<164127..>164129,<164130..>164387,<166482..>166569,
                     <166570..>166572)
                     /Source="referenceToDocument: urn:local:.:db-ionkq8j"
                     /label="Digestion of pASFV_VaccTK_DsRed_rescue PCR Product
                     - Fragment 2 (concatenated sequence 2)"
                     /note="Geneious type: Concatenated sequence"
     motif           164130..164163
                     /created_by="User"
                     /Color="#ff7400"
                     /modified_by="walter.fuchs"
                     /label="loxP"
     promoter        164175..164376
                     /created_by="User"
                     /Color="#0000ff"
                     /modified_by="walter.fuchs"
                     /label="Pp72"
     source          <164388..>165110
                     /organism="Cloning vector pEGFP-N1"
                     /mol_type="genomic DNA"
                     /db_xref="taxon:47945"
     misc_feature    164388..>165110
                     /Source="referenceToDocument: urn:local:.:dd-ionkq8j"
                     /label="CVU55762 (modified) - source Cloning vector
                     pEGFP-N1 (concatenated sequence 1)"
                     /note="Geneious type: Concatenated sequence"
     CDS             164390..165109
                     /created_by="User"
                     /Color="#00aa00"
                     /modified_by="walter.fuchs"
                     /label="eGFP"
     misc_feature    164848
                     /Original_Bases="C"
                     /label="C"
                     /note="Geneious type: Editing History Replacement"
     misc_feature    165111..166481
                     /Source="referenceToDocument: urn:local:.:dc-ionkq8j"
                     /label="pMK-RQ-ASFVp30huCD4NN - ASFVp30huCD4 (concatenated
                     sequence 1)"
                     /note="Geneious type: Concatenated sequence"
     promoter        165124..165195
                     /created_by="User"
                     /Color="#5555ff"
                     /modified_by="User"
                     /label="Pp30"
     CDS             165198..166472
                     /created_by="User"
                     /Color="#ff1a00"
                     /modified_by="walter.fuchs"
                     /label="huCD4"
     polyA_signal    166485..166494
                     /created_by="User"
                     /modified_by="walter.fuchs"
                     /label="polyA"
     motif           166528..166561
                     /created_by="User"
                     /Color="#ff7400"
                     /modified_by="walter.fuchs"
                     /label="loxP"
     CDS             <166575..166685
                     /Color="#ff00ff"
                     /created_by="walter.fuchs"
                     /label="E165R (F2)"
     CDS             166708..167457
                     /gene="BA71V-E248R (k2R)"
                     /codon_start=1
                     /product="BA71V-E248R (k2R)"
                     /note="similar to African swine fever virus E75 strain
                     E75of INSD accession FN557520"
                     /translation="MGGSTSKNSFKNTTNIISHSIFNQMQSCISMLDGKNYIGVFGDG
                     NIINHVFQDLNLSLDTSCVQKHVNEENFITNLSNQITQNLKDQEVALTQWMDAGHHDQ
                     KTDIEENIKVNLKTTLIQNCVSALSGMNVLVVKGNGNIVENATQKQSQQIISNCLQGS
                     KQAIDTTTGITNTVNQYSHYTSKNFFEFIADAISAVFKSIMVAAVVIVVIIVGFIAVF
                     YFLHSRHRHEEEEEAEPLITSKILKNAAVSQ"
                     /modified_by="walter.fuchs"
                     /label="E248R"
     CDS             167496..167861
                     /gene="BA71V-E120R (p14.5)"
                     /codon_start=1
                     /product="BA71V-E120R (p14.5)"
                     /note="similar to African swine fever virus E75 strain
                     E75of INSD accession FN557520"
                     /translation="MADLNSPIQYLKDDFKDQTSIGSLEYDENSDTMIPSFAAGLENY
                     EPIPSPTTSSSLYSHLTHNMEKIAEEDDINFLHDTREFTSLVPDEADNKPEDDEESGG
                     AKPKKKKHLFPKLSSHKSK"
                     /modified_by="walter.fuchs"
                     /label="E120R"
     CDS             167890..168780
                     /gene="BA71V-E296R (k4R)"
                     /codon_start=1
                     /product="BA71V-E296R (k4R)"
                     /note="similar to African swine fever virus E75 strain
                     E75of INSD accession FN557520"
                     /translation="MFGAFVSHRLWSDSSCTTTCIANSIANYVAFGEQIEFPFKSAQV
                     FIAGPRKAVINIQEEDKAELSKIIAKHNLWVVAHGTYLDVPWSSRSAFVTHFIHQELL
                     ICKEVGIKGLVLHLGAVEPELIVEGLKKIKPVEGVVIYLETPHNKHHTYKYSTIEQIK
                     ELFLRIRNTRLKHIGLCIDTAHIWSSGVNISSYKDAGQWLRSLENIHSVIPPSHIMFH
                     LNDAATECGSGIDRHASLFEGMIWKSYSHKIKHSGLYCFVEYITRHQCPAILERNLGS
                     SMQLQTALTTEFHTLKSLLK"
                     /modified_by="walter.fuchs"
                     /label="E296R"
     CDS             168783..169118
                     /created_by="walter.fuchs"
                     /modified_by="walter.fuchs"
                     /label="E111R"
     CDS             complement(169453..170175)
                     /gene="BA71V-I267L (k7L)"
                     /codon_start=1
                     /product="BA71V-I267L (k7L)"
                     /note="similar to African swine fever virus E75 strain
                     E75of INSD accession FN557520"
                     /translation="MLLVLIDVDGFMGQLYNENGTQMILIPREAVIFYWEKNTAFNIL
                     QLFFHGGIDTIFEKTNQRSFAFQSRYIHHFTLDESPLPNSIALPTDTLQAFEACKKNI
                     FQHLVKITKDHEQILLLHKGGPEGEWIRNFNIPNATVQNLNDLCCPSVEKLVLKKKDY
                     VPSSFGCPKHIQGSNHCPIFECHVLFKWIQENTFITQGVLERSSLPYEKAVLFIEHRI
                     NMVDNHPFKKDSIKQNQKKRTG"
                     /modified_by="walter.fuchs"
                     /label="I267L"
     CDS             170326..171006
                     /gene="BA71V-I226R (k8R)"
                     /codon_start=1
                     /product="BA71V-I226R (k8R)"
                     /note="similar to African swine fever virus E75 strain
                     E75of INSD accession FN557520"
                     /translation="MKMETFLVCLFHNAAGLRQQIQEILYLLRMHIYETNLYLKQELS
                     RLIYPNRQLSFVLLMPLSLLRNWDDIEYLTDIVDDKQTLHYAANLLTIYVLHLSMYQK
                     LTKPYFLLAVKRVSEKLNKKQRHSFYEVLVTSETLNNYENLPKNILNTLMFAVRYVFK
                     PTPNYSEIIAELEKKNKIHHIIFNMVITDFQQIREQHMCKHLCETNNELRQECKEIIF
                     DLKVVGNV"
                     /modified_by="walter.fuchs"
                     /label="I226R"
     CDS             complement(171003..171734)
                     /gene="BA71V-I243L (k9L)"
                     /codon_start=1
                     /product="BA71V-I243L (k9L)"
                     /note="similar to African swine fever virus E75 strain
                     E75of INSD accession FN557520"
                     /translation="MKMHIARDSIVYLLNKHLQNTILTNKIEQECFLQADTPKKYLQY
                     IKPFLINCMTKNITTDLVMKDSKRLEPYITLEMRDIIQMMFFRTFQKHTFFRENTNLC
                     TEYVQKIEASCYHYTYQQQEKTFLEEYSTRCGMINHIINCEKKSHQQQDNDALNKLIS
                     GELKPEAIGSMTFAELCPSAALKEKTEITLRSQQKVAEKTSQLYKCPNCKQRMCTYRE
                     VQTRALDEPSTIYCTCKKCGHEFIG"
                     /modified_by="walter.fuchs"
                     /label="I243L"
     CDS             171822..172043
                     /gene="BA71V-I73R (k10R)"
                     /codon_start=1
                     /product="BA71V-I73R (k10R)"
                     /note="similar to African swine fever virus E75 strain
                     E75of INSD accession FN557520"
                     /translation="METQKLVSMVKEALDKYSYPLTAKNIKAVIQKEYKVVLPTGSIN
                     SILYSNTELFEKVDKTNTIYPPLWIRKTN"
                     /modified_by="walter.fuchs"
                     /label="I73R"
     CDS             complement(172361..173350)
                     /gene="BA71V-I329L (k11L)"
                     /codon_start=1
                     /product="BA71V-I329L (k11L)"
                     /translation="MLRVFIFFVFLGSGLAGKVKSPVTCKYFISENNTWYKYNVTILN
                     DTIILPAYNTIPTNATGISCTCHDIDYLQKNNISIRYNTSILKTFQDIRIIRCGMKNI
                     SEIAAGFSKELKFLDLRYNDLQFIDYNILRKLIRSNTPTYLYYNNLMCGKRNCPLYYF
                     LLKQEQTYLKLLPQFFLRRISFSNNHTYLYHFLSCGNKPGHEFLEYQTKFCRTKFPEI
                     NITVNQLIAKKNTERYKNCYPFVLVSIICSCISSLFLLICLLRTICKKYSCTKQGKTT
                     HSYIPLIPSYNFSLKKHRHPETAVIEDHASTANSPIVYIPTTEEKKVSCSRRK"
                     /modified_by="walter.fuchs"
                     /label="I329L"
     CDS             complement(173671..174324)
                     /gene="BA71V-I215L (k13L)"
                     /codon_start=1
                     /product="BA71V-I215L (k13L)"
                     /note="similar to African swine fever virus E75 strain
                     E75of INSD accession FN557520"
                     /translation="MVSRFLLAEYRNLTENPSENFKVSVNENNLTEWDVILKGPPDTF
                     YEGGLFKAKINFPPNYPYEPPKLTFISEMWHPNIYADGRLCISILHTDNPEERGMTWS
                     PAQKIETVLLSVISLFNEPNTDSPANVDAAKSYRKFMHKEDLESYAMEVKKTVKKSLD
                     ECSAEDIEYFKNATFNVPAIPSDAYEHEDEEMEDDTYILTYDDDEDEEEEDEEMDDE"
                     /modified_by="walter.fuchs"
                     /label="I215L"
     CDS             complement(174481..174966)
                     /gene="BA71V-I177L (k14L)"
                     /codon_start=1
                     /product="BA71V-I177L (k14L)"
                     /note="similar to African swine fever virus E75 strain
                     E75of INSD accession FN557520"
                     /translation="MYEIILAVIVVVLTIIIFYFYKTPLKCTSTTKNVLLLMKFQLIT
                     INNYQAVTWKNGILAYETIQQTTPLYLSSNGLIYDCTKLQPLTTKTHVTSGEKTIHIG
                     QTYEYNNLLMWKIDDKGYMIITVAGTNFNVIATSAKLGFYTDPPSQFILMPLNFFPPP
                     K"
                     /modified_by="walter.fuchs"
                     /label="I177L"
     CDS             complement(174959..175492)
                     /gene="BA71V-I196L (k15L)"
                     /codon_start=1
                     /product="BA71V-I196L (k15L)"
                     /note="similar to African swine fever virus E75 strain
                     E75of INSD accession FN557520"
                     /translation="MLFRYLVWLFRFIEVKNVASISLLVIGSNYLTTAIANNTSISPT
                     TSSNYITTAISNNISDKDDYTHFSTDKTISDSLTPITLYRAIRSTLNDTSTKTMTDHG
                     LTRPYRPTTVIFHSDTSLPVKNATQDNMIKKIYRQVLSFFIQSNSLFPCFKNHEVFLN
                     LANILNTILCIIVIKNV"
                     /modified_by="walter.fuchs"
                     /label="I196L"
     CDS             complement(175589..176362)
                     /gene="BA71V-DP238L (l1L)"
                     /codon_start=1
                     /product="BA71V-DP238L (l1L)"
                     /note="similar to African swine fever virus E75 strain
                     E75of INSD accession FN557520"
                     /translation="MEVARGENIRKRKFFDMDIPLNKGIKPISYKNIGINTLPKNNMS
                     RKILFKGKISRSSISKDSLAKDNLSKSSMLKDELTRDDSPKNGLIGKKRSAPIDISFQ
                     SMNSSITSSTQKRTKILDKEIEDQSTSNENSPVIVDLTLKPSYMPKISRITEIIHKMK
                     ELNMNRIEDALPSNKKRNEYDDAKNILLQTMEMDEEDYEAENVVIEDSPYLNASLSED
                     DTDSSIVEVETDYSEEEKESMSESESSSDDESYSLYDSF"
                     /modified_by="walter.fuchs"
                     /label="DP238L"
     CDS             176541..177599
                     /gene="MGF 360-16R"
                     /codon_start=1
                     /product="MGF 360-16R"
                     /note="similar to African swine fever virus E75 strain
                     E75of INSD accession FN557520"
                     /translation="MLSLQATAKLAVAANTYSKNIHPILKVFGLWWKNNTLDGPVKIC
                     NHCNQIIVGEYPMCFNHGMSMDVALIRAVKDRNISLVQLFTEWGGNIDYGALCANTPS
                     MQRLCESLGAKPPKGQMFMDTLIHLSDTLDDNDLIRGYEIFEENKVLDYVNLMQLKII
                     LSLKTRIPLMEQLDQIALRQLLQRYWYAMAVQHNLKAAIHYFDNHIPNIKPFRLRCAL
                     YLNDSFKIHDACKTVNMDPNEMMNIACQQDLNFQSILYSYMLGADINKAMLMSLNHGN
                     LSNMWFCIDLGADAFEEAGALAGKKNKRVLQHILGLNIFKRELIPPCKNPDPSQIQLL
                     LKNYTLKNVSTIFTYYCQ"
                     /modified_by="walter.fuchs"
                     /label="MGF 360-16R"
     CDS             complement(177683..179311)
                     /gene="MGF 505-11L"
                     /codon_start=1
                     /product="MGF 505-11L"
                     /note="similar to African swine fever virus E75 strain
                     E75of INSD accession FN557520"
                     /translation="MFSLQKKALQHIYMTPEDASDLTNDLLQHLGLYWNGPIIKMDTV
                     VHLHNKMFSNQSVLKYALAKQANIRILETLVLWVEPEYALAQALKHNRKDVIECIFSH
                     HLTTPSYHHIMHLTSSQELFEFFHLFICKSKNYHARMECLLYAATLYNFQNILEKNRE
                     YIVRHSIGNALFAIACKERHIHLIAWFATAGVFDTYDDSTLFNTAFRLGDYSLLEVAC
                     DLPITYPDHLIISMMQTAIQKNYFRFFKKLLTHFNVYRPIIITDAAYYNRRKILLLLF
                     NQNIFNNFTILCALSAAIKGHASKKTLNLLINRLDAQMTVIDSVYYSIVKYNNINCIP
                     LLRHLKTFRIETLLSIAIHNNNIDIITACKAFLSKDKLYYLVLKMAIISRNDKLFKLY
                     TEQENPMYIFTTMKTIISDLISHTVFQALAIKCLREFHQEKQLPIASLLMVLAKHNYI
                     TKFKKACYAANMSDQKVKQALIKCLFIAAQKNCCQIFKYCFGSLLKVLSRHERNKFFN
                     AVVFARKLASYDDHQEMIHLIDSLIKGFRYLIKD"
                     /modified_by="walter.fuchs"
                     /label="MGF 505-11L"
     CDS             complement(179462..179887)
                     /gene="MGF 100-2L"
                     /codon_start=1
                     /product="MGF 100-2L"
                     /note="similar to African swine fever virus E75 strain
                     E75of INSD accession FN557520"
                     /translation="MGNKESKYLEMCSEEAWLNIPSIFKCIFIRKLFYNKWLKYQEKN
                     LEKRLKLLSFYHPKKDFMGIRDMLDMAPGGSYFITDNVTEEFLMLVVKHPEDGSAEFT
                     KLCLKGGCIVIDGFYYDDLHIFITENPNLYKYPLIHYDR"
                     /modified_by="walter.fuchs"
                     /label="MGF 100-2L"
     CDS             complement(180096..180536)
                     /gene="MGF 100-3L"
                     /codon_start=1
                     /product="MGF 100-3L"
                     /note="similar to African swine fever virus E75 strain
                     E75of INSD accession FN557520"
                     /translation="MGNHLDGSYLPNTVMSIEDKQNKYNEAKEDSKICNKIYIKQSGK
                     IDKKELKRIKKLGFFYSQKNDDEIERMFMNKPNGTFLLTDDATDENLFLVQKDLENGS
                     LNIAKLDFNGKALYINGKNYFSLENYLKTVEDFYKYPLIYNENK"
                     /modified_by="walter.fuchs"
                     /label="MGF 100-3L"
     CDS             complement(180520..180936)
                     /gene="I7L"
                     /codon_start=1
                     /product="I7L"
                     /note="similar to African swine fever virus E75 strain
                     E75of INSD accession FN557520"
                     /translation="MGNNPIKQDMKNCDYYHGDKKLKYMRRMLFNEPLGTYAVSSLFD
                     CDMVVLTWNCPISGRTLHRRIHTRFGQYYHNKCYYTKIDDIVGDYPDTFYRPPYTAIS
                     HKQIYKNNFYFLNFYIYFSLKYTTELKIYSKHGEPP"
                     /modified_by="walter.fuchs"
                     /label="I7L"
     CDS             complement(181096..181224)
                     /gene="I8L"
                     /codon_start=1
                     /product="I8L"
                     /note="similar to African swine fever virus E75 strain
                     E75of INSD accession FN557520"
                     /translation="MHLRINVCYDLYYINGEYYEKIDDFIRLYPHIFYRPLYRYKS"
                     /modified_by="walter.fuchs"
                     /label="I8L"
     CDS             181603..181899
                     /gene="I9R"
                     /codon_start=1
                     /product="I9R"
                     /note="similar to African swine fever virus E75 strain
                     E75of INSD accession FN557520"
                     /translation="MGTFSVTASAKNDNAVCKYLKEPMVENKNYKNILRNEHDKKNLN
                     DALRQHITVHNPVVDWCNNYSTFSSQDFEEYKIYIHSDLMDGRPSPKKTWCVIL"
                     /modified_by="walter.fuchs"
                     /label="I9R"
     CDS             complement(181939..182454)
                     /gene="I10L"
                     /codon_start=1
                     /product="I10L"
                     /note="similar to African swine fever virus E75 strain
                     E75of INSD accession FN557520"
                     /translation="MYHPVIQILIAIILVIILILSYYHLNPPKKKCKTDTDCKDKGQH
                     CVRGTCTDMSCLEAIKQDIKDINIDPTINSCNYTPGFYRFNSTTADLQSPFGKTRIDD
                     GTFFTSYDWFSINTYQSSCLQHKGCIGWEFDMTEPSQHGGECYFYTNPHPALKNSNDI
                     TTIMGIARNTL"
                     /modified_by="walter.fuchs"
                     /label="I10L"
     CDS             complement(182827..183063)
                     /gene="L11L"
                     /codon_start=1
                     /product="L11L"
                     /note="similar to African swine fever virus E75 strain
                     E75of INSD accession FN557520"
                     /translation="MLEPILVMAPIPLILIFLYSYFKVKLHKLITIALFLGCLFFILR
                     DFCFPPMLWTQLHNITLPFSNILGNKSFQVKCNN"
                     /modified_by="walter.fuchs"
                     /label="L11L"
     CDS             183388..183678
                     /gene="I12R"
                     /codon_start=1
                     /product="I12R"
                     /translation="MGVMFAQQIIQLFISQVISVLYTYNKIHYLQQIIKPPSKEPGYW
                     RTYANHHRFCWDCQGGIYRNKVFKNHLSTTKDLNIDKYLMGLFICAKNAPTK"
                     /modified_by="walter.fuchs"
                     /label="I12R"
     CDS             183790..184317
                     /gene="MGF 360-18R"
                     /codon_start=1
                     /product="MGF 360-18R"
                     /translation="MQNKIPNFNLFFFFLYKMLEIVLATLLGDLQQLKDLTPKQRAVA
                     FFRANTKELEDFLYPDGQTEELLPGFLLNHLLEPSGPIEILTGYHLFRQNPKAGRLRG
                     LEVKMLERLYDANIYNMLARLRPELVRDKAVELYWLFRAILICHGPLVLEIVRHETLD
                     FAETAFICAAYFSEP"
                     /modified_by="walter.fuchs"
                     /label="MGF 360-18R"
     CDS             complement(184540..185097)
                     /gene="BA71V-DP71L (I14L, NLS)"
                     /codon_start=1
                     /product="BA71V-DP71L (I14L, NLS)"
                     /translation="MTRRNKRSRRRRKKPLNSIQPGPSKSSVQNEPIKSVSHHLSNIG
                     TNPMLAYILGGNEDLSDDSDWDENTSLENTLMSLNEVPLNDNNHDSKNFNKGFDNNNA
                     LHEVNTKWKAFYSSIKIRQRDIKVHFATDDGLVDVWEADDIDRKGPWEQAAADRLRFQ
                     RRIANAEEILSVALLRKKLNPVEQE"
                     /modified_by="walter.fuchs"
                     /label="DP71L"
     CDS             185319..186389
                     /gene="MGF 360-22R"
                     /codon_start=1
                     /product="MGF 360-22R"
                     /note="similar to African swine fever virus E75 strain
                     E75of INSD accession FN557520"
                     /translation="MPSTLQALAKKVLATPHISKKYCQSKEYCHILKCCGLWWHDAPI
                     TIYPCINKILIKTASFKHGLELNVAFMKAVQENNYDLIRLFIEWGADINFGLATVNTD
                     RTRDLCRELGAKEALSEKEILEIFDKIQYIKSSSNIIVSHELLSNNPLFLNNDQLKLR
                     MFDELHKLSINFVLHEISFNEMLTRYWYSMAILYNLTAAIQYFYQSYKHFKDWRLICG
                     LAYNNVFDLHEIYNKEKTDMNIDEMMQLACMYDGNYTTIYYCFMLGADINRAMIASII
                     NFCDGNLFLCIDLGADVFEESMKMAIEDHNDVLESILSFKNYYSSDVSLLSLKTTDPE
                     KINALLEEESYKSKNRLIYKSY"
                     /modified_by="walter.fuchs"
                     /label="360-22R"
     repeat_region   complement(187041..189190)
                     /Identical_Bases="2,150"
                     /Mismatched_Bases=0
                     /Frequency=2
                     /Percent_Identical="100%"
                     /annotation_group="Repeat 1"
                     /All_Locations="1+; 187,015-"
                     /label="Repeat 1"
ORIGIN      
        1 aaatttatta tatataaagc aggtacaatt ttatattata gtgcagatct tttttgtgaa
       61 aaaaaaataa ttattttttt ttacggggga ataattattt ttgcggtttt gcggtgcgga
      121 aaggtagtta cacaagatgc agaatttcgc ggcggcggcg gagaggtagt tacacaagtt
      181 gcggctggcc ggaaggaatt tcgcggtgcc aaaatgcata ccgttttggt gggcgtcaaa
      241 gtttaaaatt attctgttgc tgtggcgggc cggacgaatt ttgcgggtgg gcgttaaaga
      301 ttaaaattat tcctgttgtt gttggcgtta aacattaaaa ttattactgc tgctgttggc
      361 gttaaacatt aaaattattc ctgttgttgt tggcgttaaa cattaaaatt attactgctg
      421 ctgttggcgt taaacattaa aattattcct acattaaaat tattcctact gctgtggtag
      481 gcgttaaaca ttaaaattat taatactgct gtggtaggcg ttaaacatta aaattattaa
      541 tactgttgtt ggcgttaaag attaaaatta ttactgctgt tgttggcatt aaagattaaa
      601 attattcctg ctgttgttgg cgttaaacat taaaattatt cctgctgctg tggtgggcgt
      661 tattgcagta ggcatcaaaa aatgccgggc taaaatttaa tgttttttcg tcaaaaaacg
      721 ccgccaggat gaatatttat cttacgtggt ttctctgcat actagtgggc aacctgatat
      781 tagcaatcgt atattgcatg atagatgagg tgtgtgataa tatccatata ataagaaatg
      841 ttgccgcccc gccgccgcct gagataccgc cgccgcggta ctaaaactta atgttttttt
      901 gtcacaaatc gccgccagcc atgaacggct atctggtgtg gttcctctac gtgctggcgg
      961 tcaacctgct ggtgctgttc atatgctacg gcatcgaggg cctgctcaag ctctgcgcgg
     1021 cgcaaaaaaa gccggccgag gcggcgccgc ccccgccgta cggcagcgac gacacgccgc
     1081 ggtacgcatg attttgggat gtgaggaatc agatcgccac ctgcggaatt ataaaactta
     1141 atatattttc cgaagaaaat aaattgccgc cgtgcatact ggtttgcgga gaaatcttta
     1201 gctatgttta tttgtgatgt ctggtgtttg gtctacacgt tgttggcatt cctgatattc
     1261 atattaaagt gtcaaattat ggcaatctta tgttatttct ctataaaatt tattggtaga
     1321 gaattcactt tatatattct gctaagtatt ttggctgtat actattggca aacctactta
     1381 gacattgaaa gcgactaaaa tttaatgttt tttcaaaaaa gatcttttat aaaccatgga
     1441 agccggtgtt atgcttttct gcgtatactt aataaatgtg atgataacaa caacatatat
     1501 cacctttcta tatctaagat ccgagtacaa aaaaatgtta attataacac gatcacttta
     1561 attttttttg gtctaggaaa aaaaataaaa ttatagtcat gtgatcctat aaaaatccat
     1621 cagcaccaaa acctctatca aaatatatca tcgctattat gaaaaaataa ttttatatta
     1681 gattcttcat atattaaccc attttttgac tcataatttt cctcatctaa taagatatta
     1741 attttctccg gatctgttat ttttaatgat ataagggagc tatctggact ataataattt
     1801 ttcaatgata atatttttac taattcatta ttatcctgtt gttttgctat ttctaaacac
     1861 tcttcgaagg cagtagctcc taaatctata caaaagaaca agttacaagt ataagatttt
     1921 gtaaccgagg taatcattgc ccgattaatg tcagctccca ttacaaaaca atagtaaata
     1981 gtggaataac tacatatata tgcacaggtt atctctatca tttgattaat atccatacta
     2041 accttctctt tgttatatat ttcatgaaga tcaaacacat tattaaaagc aagcccgcat
     2101 attaatcgcc aatctttaaa ctgcttatat ttttgataga aatattggat ttccttgtaa
     2161 atgaatatat tgtaaaatac gtcgattcgt ggtatcattt gggggcaaaa tggcgtccgg
     2221 ctttcattaa tgcaacattt atttctaaat catctttaaa gcttgctaat tttattattt
     2281 gatgatcctc attcgtagaa agcatgattg gaacttcatc ccaccacaga ccataacgct
     2341 ctaaaataca ataatcatct ttagatacat gctggaagtc cagtaccttt ttgacaagga
     2401 cctgcagaga aagtggtgta gacatatttt tttttttaca aaatagttta agttttaatc
     2461 ttttcaaaaa tgcagattag atagttgaca gataacattg gtacaggagg taataaatgt
     2521 tatgtagacc tataaaaagt gagtggccca caaaaataat caaaataaaa aaaatatgtt
     2581 acatattaaa atgacaattt ctacactgct tattgctctt attgtactac ttattattat
     2641 tttagtggta tttttatatt ataagaagca acaaccacca aaaaaggtct gtaaagtaga
     2701 taaagattgt ggtagtgggg agcattgtgt tcgtggaaca tgtagctcat tgagctgctt
     2761 agatgctgta aaaatggaca aacgagatgt taagatggat tctaagattt cctcatgcaa
     2821 atttactccc aatttttacc attttacgga tactgctgct gagcaagaat ttggaaaaac
     2881 atggcattct ataaaaataa ccccatctcc aggtgaatcc cgtacctccc aagaaatatg
     2941 tgaaagatat tgtttatggg gaacagatga ctgtacaggt tgggaatatt ttggtgatga
     3001 aaaggatgga acatgtaata tatatattaa tccacatcta gctcttaaat acactaaaga
     3061 tcacgtctta tacttaccca gaaatcataa atatgcgtaa ataaatacaa tgaggctaat
     3121 tgtatccttt taacatctat aaatattttt taatatatgt tgaaattttt tataaaaaaa
     3181 ataactattt cttataaatc atttagaaat acccctaatt agaaacttta ctgatatgtt
     3241 tatattattg tgcatcgatg cacgattgat ttttttgcac taggaccttc tggaatatca
     3301 atataatttc tttcattaac atcccattga ggcgcaaatg ttgaataatt tttatggcaa
     3361 cactctacca ttaaattata tttagtatcg tctaatacat cacttatttt atcaggctca
     3421 tctttatagt tttgataatt tttgttatca gcttctaaag ctccatcatt atttttcaaa
     3481 gaagtatcca tgatgatgtt tgataaaaat actttaagtt ttaaagaaag acatttaaca
     3541 taattgttta aatgtactac tcacaaataa tacctatatc attacatata gatgccaatc
     3601 tttattcaat gctatagaat atacttttga tgaatcagta ttctgtgagt cagtatcttg
     3661 tgagtcagta ttctgtgagt cagtattctg tgagtcagta ttctgtgaat cggtattttg
     3721 tgaatcagta catttattat catcaataat tttaggttga ttttccgatg ttttattgtt
     3781 gcaatgagcc tgttcctcct tgaacgagag agtctctgtt gaagacatct gtttagaaag
     3841 agtatcaccc atatctacta tggtgaaaac atattaagtt ttcacataac atcaaaaata
     3901 tatttgatca cgtctttgtt atttatcaac attattgata acatcctcaa taacctaaat
     3961 gagttttcgt acaaaaaata aatatgatct ttattttgtc caattatctt aagtaatatc
     4021 ttaaagtaaa tagtttaaag ataattatca acattgcaaa tatcataagc taacatattt
     4081 ttcggataat agttttttag taaagtatta attttttcag gatcagtctc ttttgctaat
     4141 aagataggat tcgctttata aatttttaaa gataatatat caactattac agaataaccg
     4201 tgtagttctg ctaattctaa actctcttca aaggcatcag cccctaaatc catacaaaag
     4261 aacatatttt caatacgaaa gtttgatact gagtcataca ttgcgcaatt gatgtcggcc
     4321 cccaatgcaa aacaatagta aatagttaaa aaattgttgt cacgcataca ggccagttgc
     4381 atcattttat taatattcat attcattgtg ttacatatct catgaagctc aaatacgtta
     4441 ttaaaagaaa gtgcacaaat taagcgccac tcattaagat gttcatattc ttgacagaaa
     4501 tattgaatag cttctttaag attatatttt actgcaatcc cataccaata tttagttaac
     4561 atctcagtaa atgaggactc atttactata agatttgttg ttaaatcctt caactcccaa
     4621 taaattatca tccttaattc caccatgttg acattttgta aaaacggatt attagaaaat
     4681 aatttatgac acaaaatgat attactactt gttttatgac gctttgtttc aaagaaaaat
     4741 cgtaaaactt cacttgcttc aagaccttct ttggctccca attttcggca taggtttcga
     4801 gtatgctcct tattaacaga aagtaaccca taattaatat ttgcacccca ttcagtaaac
     4861 aacacaatca ggtcataatt attttctttg accgccaaca ctaatgcagt attaagcttt
     4921 ataccttctt tatagcatgg cgtttttatt aatatttgtt caccatctgt ataaagtgtg
     4981 ataggagcat catgccacca taaaccacaa cgctttaaaa tacaataatc atctttagag
     5041 acgtgctgtg tggccaatac ccttttggta agtgtttgta aagtcgatgg ctgcatcttt
     5101 attctgttta aaaaaaaatc aaattattaa gttaacataa agatcaaccc gtaggtagta
     5161 atagttgcag ccattcggta aacaatctta ttagatcata attgttttcc tgtatgcttt
     5221 catgaatgtg atatttaatt agtaggccgg cctcaaagaa ggcctactaa ttttatctaa
     5281 aaaaataaac tacataatat cttgtttctt catcaaatta tcataccatt tatagtgtgt
     5341 aggttgggaa cattccataa tgtgggtatc agagtattta tatacttttt ggtagtaaca
     5401 tctatttggt agatgtattg tccaacaatt atgtctaata aaatcatgtt cacctatggg
     5461 gggatgattc ttaaaaacct tatttctaca aatgccattt tgacagtccc agcaaaagtc
     5521 acaatatttt ccataagtac accaatgttc aagctctctt tcgggaggaa tgctgccaat
     5581 tttatgtttt ttatgttcta actctctgta cagcatcagt tgggaaagca gaaagaagat
     5641 taccaggaga accaccaaat atataatagt ccgcaaactg cgtttgcgaa tataatttac
     5701 aactaaaaca caacccacaa gataaaatcc ataggttaat aatttctgcc attttcgtat
     5761 gacggcctca tgccattcat ggcttatgtg ttgtgggcat tctgttcggt aaattttatg
     5821 aggctttata gaagttacgt agtaggtaca gaaattattg tggtgataaa cactgcagtt
     5881 agctatgtag tcattttcaa gaatgggaga atgattttta aaggccttgt tcctacagat
     5941 gccatcttgg cagtcccaac agaatctaca gtggtttgca taggtgcacc aatatccaag
     6001 ctccttttca ggtggggttc ttgttaattc caagggctct actagttcat atgtataaaa
     6061 aagagttgga atggatagta gggtaaatat ttgcagagca aacatgactg cttgtaaaca
     6121 aatggctact cgtcagcaaa tggctgtcta gcagcaaatg ctgatagtgg gaagccacta
     6181 agtagccata cccttgaaag gggaattcag tttgataaaa aaaataacta gtttcctagc
     6241 aatccagtta agcatttagt aaatgaatga catcatacgt ctgcatcatg cattctactt
     6301 ggaaaatggg cccatctctt acatatttac actgacggtg aatcatacag tgttccatgg
     6361 gatagctatg ctcctgtaca gaaggcatat cttttaaaac tttattcttg caaagaccat
     6421 tttgacaagc ccagcaaaac cgacagtttt gcatatattg acaccagtat ctaagctcct
     6481 cttccagggg attgtcggtc gaaaaatcct gtagattagc tagactagct agactagtta
     6541 gactagctag accaactagc accaggctga ggtaactaaa gaaccccatt gtagtgttat
     6601 ataacgaaaa aacatgttaa attttggaca aaaaaagacc tttttataga tctggaaaaa
     6661 aaatctcaca gatctcatta aaaagcctca cagatcctct ctttcataaa ttttcattcc
     6721 caatcggtga ggagtattat gaggaactgg atcagaacaa tccatagtat gatattgtcc
     6781 atttccttca tcataagtac attggttata ccaacgagaa accatacatg gtgtcaaata
     6841 gctgttctca ataatccatg gcatactctc attcacctta ttcttgcaaa taccatgttc
     6901 acagtcccag caaaacctgc agctttccat gtaggtacac cagtatccaa gttcttcttt
     6961 tggaggctcc tctgttgaat gaaggtgtcc agcattcttt gctggtagtc caaagacctg
     7021 gttggccagc aggccaagaa ttcccaagaa gatcaccaac attgctagct ggctgaacag
     7081 ctgctagata gctgctgaat agctgctaat tagcaaacca agtgactcgc cctctctact
     7141 cttcatatga gaatttaaga ttcggtccag catttttccc atgttttaca gggaaaagat
     7201 atttttcgtc tatgaatgca catggttccg cataattaga aaaaataaaa cattattttc
     7261 tttcctcttt cttccaacta gcagcaagcc aaggtaacta aagaacctca ttgtagtgtt
     7321 atattacgga aaaaaacatg ttaaatttcg gtcaaaaaag gcctttttta tagatctgaa
     7381 aaaaaaatct cacagatctc attaaaaatg ctcacaaatc ttccttttta taaaatttca
     7441 ttcccaatcg gtgaggacga ttgtgaggca ctggatcaga acaatccata acatggtaat
     7501 gcccatttcc ttcatcatat gtacactggt tataccagcg agaaacctca catgatgtca
     7561 aataactgtt ctcaataatc gttggcatgc tctcattcac cttgttcttg caaagtccat
     7621 gtgtacattc ccaacaaaac ttgcagcttt ccatgtaagt gcaccagtat tcaagttctt
     7681 cttctggagg attatctgtt gaacgaagat gtcctcctgc ctgagtaggc atccctgaga
     7741 gctggttggc cagcaggcca agaattccca agaaaatcac caacattgct acggctggct
     7801 agatagctct gaaagctgct aaatagctgc tgattagcaa accaagtgac tcaccctctc
     7861 tactcttcat aagagaattt aagattcggt tcggcatttt ttgatatttt acaagaaaaa
     7921 gatatttttg gctataaata catttcaaat atcgtacatc taaaaaaaaa cagaaattta
     7981 tttaattttg gctgacattt tctttccact ctttctttaa gattttgtaa ggattccagg
     8041 gctttggttc agaacagggc attacatggt gaatcccctg tcctagatca tacatacatt
     8101 tatttagcca gcgggaaact atacatgatt gcacatactc attttcaaga attgttgtat
     8161 tctccaattt gccctcacaa aggccatttt gacagttcca gcaaaattta cagctttccg
     8221 tgtaagtgca ccagtatcca agttcttctt ttggaggatt atccgttgga tgaagttgtc
     8281 cagctggttg attaggtagc cctaagacct ggttggccag caggccaagg agtcccaaga
     8341 agatcaccaa cattgctatg gctggctaaa cagctgacta aacagcggct aattagcaaa
     8401 ccaagcgacc cactctactt ttcataagat agtttagaat tcggtccaac gtttttccaa
     8461 tggtttacag gaaaaagata tttttagcca tgaatgcact tcacgtatcc tacacccaga
     8521 aaaaaaaatc aaactaattt attgaatttt ggctggaaca aatttgctga tattctagag
     8581 ttcatctttt ttccactcct tcctgaaaca tttgtaggga ttccaagacc gtggctgaga
     8641 acagttcatt gtatgataga tacccttatc taaatcatac atacatttat ttagccagcg
     8701 ggaaactgaa catggttgca catactcatt tttataaatg actgacccat ctactttgtt
     8761 tatacaattg ccatcttgac agtcccagca aaactggcaa ctttccatgt aggtgcacca
     8821 atattcgagt tcattctctg gagggtcctc tgttggacga agttgtccaa ctggctgact
     8881 tgagacctgg ctggccagaa ggccaagaat tcccaaaaag atcaccaaca ttgctacggc
     8941 tagctgaacg gctggctgaa cagctggcta aatagctgac tgaatagctg ctgattagca
     9001 aaccaagcaa tctactctct gcttttcata aggtcattta agattcggtc tagcattttt
     9061 ccaatggttt gctgggaaaa aatttttaat cttatcgatt taccacttta ttgttacacg
     9121 ctcggggaaa aaaacaaacc tgaatcaaat cttacaatat ctgaatccaa ttgagaaact
     9181 agaattcatc ttttttcaaa tcctttctgg aatgttcatt ctttttccac tccacccttg
     9241 taattttata aggattccaa ggctttgggt cagaacagtt catggtatag taaatgtgct
     9301 cctccacatc atatctacat tggccattcc agcgggaaac ttcacaatat tttatatagc
     9361 tgttatcaac aatacttgtg gagttattcc cccaaaccct gctagtacaa atcccatctt
     9421 cacaattcca gcagaaccga cagctttcca cataagtgca tcagtatcca agttcattct
     9481 ctggaggatc ctctgttaaa ggaagatgtc cacctacccg agtaaaagtg gaggatgaaa
     9541 ccaggttgct accggccagc aggccaataa ctcccaggat aatcaccagc attgtgctca
     9601 accagtaact gactagcaat ggctagcaat agctaacaat ggctagcaat cagtagtggc
     9661 taacactcta ctctttataa gaaaatttaa aattcgatca gattttttta ggattgaaaa
     9721 tgagcaaaat acttgtattc ttttcttagc tagaaaaaat aagctagttt aaaataggat
     9781 tttccttaca tatcagttta attttggcaa aggtataggt aaaatacttg tacctagcca
     9841 gaaaaaaata aacctacggc gacttataca ccatacgttt atttaataat tttaaactct
     9901 gtgataagac tggaatctta gacaggcttg atgtggagaa caacatggaa tacaagaatg
     9961 cctgttacag aaatgagttc tctcaaactg aggatggtca tactcacatc tatgaaatcc
    10021 tggtctagga gattcatttg atgccttatg gccgcactca catctatgag gcactgaaga
    10081 accaggttta attctgatct gaatactact atatagtatg atggcaatcc atatcagtat
    10141 tagagcaatc aaaatcacct cctcaagaag catgatgggc ttaaatctca ggctgcctta
    10201 aatcaagccg ccttgaacct aggccttcac tatctttaat gaaggagttt aaattttgat
    10261 ccctttttca aagcccatgt agaagaaaaa ataaaggtta taacaattct gattcatagg
    10321 tcatctctta cataaatctt catgtattca atatgtggat aagtatggga tgttggattt
    10381 gcacagtcca tttcatgatc tatatggcct ctgggtcctt cataatacct acatatacca
    10441 ttccagcggg aaacagtgca atttataatc cagtcatttt ggtgaatcac gggccaatct
    10501 gcttgaattc tgtttcggca gattccgtgt acacattccc agcaaaagtc acattggttt
    10561 gcgtaggtgc accaataaac taactcattt tggggaggat tacgggttgg cagtaggtct
    10621 tctaatttac gtataggagc agcctgaagg ataacgcccc cagtagtact agaatcagca
    10681 ccttcatggt ggctacgata ctagtagacc tctaagttag agaaagggat ctaaaattta
    10741 aagccgttta atcattactc atcattatat ttttattttt tacaagaggg ttatatatta
    10801 aaaatcatta tttctaacaa gaaataattt tataaaaaat taatatattt tgtaataaac
    10861 tttatttcta acgactattt aaataaggaa tgtatcctta gttagtcgag gaaaatggtt
    10921 aaattatttt ataatccgat aaaatgccta ttttatcgta gatcttgtaa aaaaaaatta
    10981 cgaaaggctt taaaaaagct aaatttttat catcctccaa aagaatgttg tcaaatatat
    11041 cgtttgctag aaaatgctcc agggggaact tactttatta cagaaaatat gaccaatgag
    11101 ttaataatga ttgcaaagga tccggtagac aaaaaaatta aaagcgttaa attgtatctt
    11161 actggtaatt atattaagat taatcagcac tattatatta atatttatat gtatcttatg
    11221 agatataacc aaatatataa atatccttta atttgtttta gtaaatattc aaaaatatta
    11281 taactcccga gtaaattatg ttagattttc ttatataata attacaggtt atatgagtga
    11341 taagattgct atttttaata cgctatttaa tattatcaat tacagagcaa aaaacaaatg
    11401 tatggttaca aatcatcttg attaattaca tgtcgtttta aagctgtgaa ccattctaat
    11461 tcagtgggct gtgaacaatt catgttatgc tgatagtgta tcctaaagtg tgcttcatac
    11521 atacaccggt catgccaccg ggaaactgta caattaacaa tataatcatt ttcaataata
    11581 gtaggatgat ccttaaagac tttatttttg cacattccat ttttacaggt ccagcagaag
    11641 tcacagtgtt ttgcataggt gcaccagaac ttgagatcct ctttaggaga cctacgcatt
    11701 tgcatcggat tatctgtgga aagaggcagg ttcattatga tgttagtcat caatattccc
    11761 aaaagaagat agattccaag gaagataagc agtcttgtag cggcttgcat tcgcattcgt
    11821 gagtattgtt tgcgaatgta gaccatgaga gcaatggtag ctaccataca aagacaagta
    11881 tgttttatat tctcaacgtc aatgattcta tcctccctta cttgcattaa ctcatcaaac
    11941 cagtcataat atgtgggatt tgtacagctc atgatgtgaa agcgtcttat cttagagtct
    12001 gtaaagtatc tacatttttc accatagcgg gaaaccctac atatctgtat gtaatcattt
    12061 tttttgatga gaggatgttt ttcaaaaacc ttatttttgc aaaccccgtg tcgacagtcc
    12121 cagcagaagt cacaagatct tgcataggtg caccaatact caagctctct ttttggaggt
    12181 ctccgggtca ttggtaactc tcccgtccct ggaaagggtt ggctttgaat gacccgctgc
    12241 acttccatca gtaccaaaag gaacacaatc accttcatgg ttgcaatgta tagattgcaa
    12301 cttatagggc tgcaatgtat agattgcgac ttataaatcg cgactcaaaa ggtatggaaa
    12361 ccttaccctc aatacagagt ttaaatttta atcttggtaa tgtatctgtt tatgaaaaaa
    12421 aaattttttt actcatgtat gaattcttat acggtgttgc gggctcaata aaaatgttgt
    12481 taccacaaaa aaaataaatg ccagattttt taagacatat ctatgaatga ctaaatcctt
    12541 cataagctgt aggctgagaa caatccatat aatgaatata cggtgttttg ggtttaataa
    12601 aatacataca acggtcaaaa tagcgggcaa tgctacattg actaatataa tcattttgtt
    12661 taataagagg catatcatcc aaaaccttat ttttacaaat accattctta catgtccagc
    12721 agaaatcaca gtgttttcca tacgtacacc aatattcaag ttctctcatg ggaggtgtat
    12781 aggttcttgg taaaatttgt ttcgtataaa agatggaaag gggtcggttt aaaactggtt
    12841 gggctaacca aaccaaaata ctcaaaagag cgaatacttt catggttgta ctcagacgca
    12901 gattcttaca aagcgcacat acaaagcagc ctgtatatgc aatgccaatg atgaaataga
    12961 agcagtattg ctttatagat aattgttgat ggtcgtcaca ccccccccca tgttttcatg
    13021 aatatttcat ttcctgtata aggtctagga tgtgaacatt ccatactaaa gtgattaggc
    13081 attttgggtg atatttcata taaacaggac tgagtcctag aatcacggaa aactctacag
    13141 tttacaatag aatggttgga gttaatgaaa cgagatcccg ttatcttatt tttgcatatg
    13201 ccatcttgac agtcccaaca gaagtcgcat tgtggtacgt acgtacacca atatgaaagc
    13261 tcactcttgg gaggatgctg ggttcttggt aagtctggta attcatatgc gtgaatgagg
    13321 gctgagtagc ccaacagaag aagtcccaga agaaccttca tgttgcgtct aaatgccgcg
    13381 tctaaaggcc gcgtctaaat gacacctgca cttacaaaaa aaatttaaat tttgaagata
    13441 ggcaaaaaaa atcaccttaa acttcctata tcctttatat tatttcttag atatgctcga
    13501 cgtcatacaa tgtattaaaa ttataggcca aacatctttg tatatagact aatcatcgtt
    13561 gtatatgaat tttagatgtt tgcttgttgt atcaacctag ctgccagctc agaaaatggg
    13621 taataatttt ctgtattttt atgggttaaa atcattttac gcatatcggt agggtctaat
    13681 attttgtttt gaagaaccga atgtgggctt aaaattgttt tcttcctaga aaaaagagaa
    13741 ttataatatt gctatttttt tgtttaatgg tatctttttt atataaggat tggctcccaa
    13801 acttatacaa aaatatatat tcgttaaata accatgttct atatataaac ttatatatcc
    13861 actggtttcc ctatatattt cctcagctgt ttcatcaaaa cgtaacaata tatttaaagc
    13921 attgtttata tccacaccta aaacaaaaca ataatatata cctaatttat ttcagggata
    13981 tgtatacagg caattgacat catatgattt ggatctaaac gtatattttc ccgaaaatac
    14041 gcataataaa cttcagcaac attccctaag tatatagccg tttttaaacg ccaataatct
    14101 agatgaggaa attttttact aagataacgg ataggtttta caagattaaa atctatggcg
    14161 aacttatacc aaaatttcaa tataagtgta tttcttgtca tttcttcttt ttcgtctaaa
    14221 tttaagataa aacgattgta cataaaatct atcaacatgt gaaaatcatg gctatcaaag
    14281 ctgtcgagaa tcaaaatatt atcataataa atatcaatcg ccagtaaaac ctttttttgt
    14341 ttgactagat aaacaaacat atcatacaac cctttatcta aaaattctgg atcggctcct
    14401 agttggatac acaggtcttt catcttttcc gtcttggcac atatgatgcc ataattaatt
    14461 tcggcgcccc ataaaacaaa taacttgatt agatcagtct ggttttcctt cacagccttt
    14521 actaaggctc tgtcaagctc atagctgtcg acatcagagc atgacattga gccaatggtt
    14581 accattttac attgtttaca aaaacctata ggtccgtttt cccaccacag tccaagctgc
    14641 tgtaaaatac aaatatcatc ctcatgatag tttgaaaaaa ccttgttttc tatcaagact
    14701 ttttttgtaa gaacctgtaa agagttcatc gtattattat gaataataga agtaaacgta
    14761 atcaattata aaagtctttt tcgagaaatc ttcaaatgct tgaaagcaat gatatacata
    14821 ttcatgatca aaaaacacat acagtggtgt ccaagatcaa aatttaatgt tctatgtaaa
    14881 aagtacagac gttacctgtt tgggttacat tgtttatttt aaactttaat taaccattta
    14941 agttagcgat gtctggacta tcttccatac tcatccgggg ggggggtcct catagctctg
    15001 atattattgt ggattgttga ttataatgaa aacttcatag atgctaaata tattaatctt
    15061 agttgtagtg cttaatggta ctttataagt ttataaaaaa tttttgatca aaatttaatt
    15121 tcttataaaa agagtacaga cgtcgcttat ttaagcatca tcatgtttta ttcaatactt
    15181 tctacaatta ctgggggggg ggtccctcat agctttagta ttgctatggt ttgctaatta
    15241 ttatgtagaa tttatagaag cagtaatcta taatgatagt tgtactttgt aaaatcaaat
    15301 aatttcagta tatttttttt atgaatagaa tggaaatgat ataaaaataa tttaatattg
    15361 caaaacattg caaaaaaaat tcataatgtt ggcatatatt ataaatatat aatagcatgt
    15421 gtattttata aactgactcc tccatataat tattagatga ggtaccaacc tatttatggt
    15481 atgccgatga tagacattgt atacccataa aataaaatta ttttaaattt atccatagat
    15541 acatgtatat ggatacatgg acacatcata acattttacc gcaaattatc tctcagtgaa
    15601 gaaaatgaat gaaacgtttc cgtatgttca taggttgaaa ttattttacg cacctcacta
    15661 ggttctaata tttttttatg aagtattgaa tgggggctta aaagtccttt tttaaaaagt
    15721 agtttcatta taacattctt ttcttctcta agaagagttt cttgtatttt ttttgtatca
    15781 gggttggcac ccaaacttat acaaaaatgt atattactcc aaataccata atttgaaaag
    15841 aaagttattt ccctatttac ttcatgatta atgaaacgta tcaacgtctc taaggcagta
    15901 ttgatatttg cgcctaaggc aaaacaatag tatataccta atttattctg agggtacata
    15961 caagcaaacg acatcatgtg atttggatct aaacgtatat tttcttgaaa atatgcatga
    16021 tggatttcat caacattccc taagtataca gccgttttta aacgccaatc atctaggtga
    16081 ggaaatttct tactaagata acggataggt tttacaagat taaactctat ggcgaactta
    16141 aaccaaaatt ttaatacaaa tgtgtttctt gtcatttttt ctttttcatc taaatttagg
    16201 ataaaacgat tgtaaataaa gtttatcaac gcgtgaaaat catggctatt aaagctgtcg
    16261 agaatcaaaa tattatcata ataaatatct atgggtaata agaccttttg ttgtttaatt
    16321 agattaacaa acatattata cagcttttta tctaaaaatt ctggatcggc tcctagttga
    16381 atacacaggt ctttcgtcct ttccatctta gcacacataa tgccataatt aatgttggca
    16441 ccccataaaa caaataatat gattagatca gtttggtttt ccttcacagc ttttactaag
    16501 gccctgtcaa gctcatagct gtcaacatca gagcatgaca ttgagccaat ggttactatt
    16561 ttacattgtt tacaaaaacc tatggggccg ttttcccacc acaatcctag ctgctgtaaa
    16621 ataaaactat catcttcatg ataatttgaa aaggccttgt tttctattaa gacttttttt
    16681 gtaagaactt gtaaagaatt cattgtatta tcatagatga ttgcagtaaa tgtaatcaat
    16741 tataaaattg acttattgaa aagatatatt aaatgagtga aattgatgtt tgcgatgatg
    16801 tgcatgatca tacaaagaaa cacattcact ggtgtccatg atcaaaattt aatttcctat
    16861 gtaaaaaata cagacgttaa ccatttaaac atttgtttaa acattagttt aaactaaagg
    16921 ttaaacctag ttaatgatgt ttaatgcttc ttccatactc attcagggaa gtgtaatggt
    16981 tctaatacta ttgttatgaa ttattaatga aaattttaca gatgctggag ggaatagttt
    17041 aaatcatact gttttaatgt gagcttataa aagtattcat atcaaaattt aatttttttt
    17101 ttataaaagt actgaaatta aactaaagtt tagtttagct atttgagtta atgatgttta
    17161 atctatcttc catgctcaat cagggggggg gtcctaatag ttttaatact gttgctgtgg
    17221 attgttgaat ataatgaaaa ctttatagat gctaaagcag cgaaatatac atgttctgtt
    17281 taatgtgagc tataaaatct tttcatcaaa atttaatttt tttttataaa tgtacaaaaa
    17341 ttaaactaaa gtttaggttg gctatttgag ttaatgatgt ttaatctatc ttccattctc
    17401 gtccaagggg gggggggggt cttaatagtt ttaatattgt tattgtggat tgttgaatat
    17461 aatgaaaact ttatagatgc tacacatttt aatactagtt gttctgctta atgtgaatta
    17521 caaaaaatta atttctcata aaaaaaagta cacatcaaca tcgctcattc aagtttcatg
    17581 atgtttcatt cattactttc tacaattact gggggggggg gggtctttca tagctttaat
    17641 actgttatgg tttgctaact attatgtaga atttatagaa gcagaaatga ataatagtag
    17701 ttgtatgttg taaaatcaaa taatttcagt atattttttt tgttaatata agtgtacaaa
    17761 aatgatttaa aaattgcaaa aaaagaatca caatgctatt attatacact gtaatgatat
    17821 tgacatgtat catttataaa ctggttccag ataataaata ttggccaata catatgtttt
    17881 tctttattat agtttacata gtatatatgt atgaaaagtt agatatacat gaaaaatctc
    17941 aattctggaa tcatacaatg gcacgcttat ctggatgccc cgtaccgaca ataatatgta
    18001 attgttaatt ttttacaaaa aaacacaata tgaagtcttt tttttttgat gtaagaactc
    18061 gatacatttt ttaaacagtt ttgatgtaca actaattgtc ttattttatt atttaaaaaa
    18121 atgtaactca caagtattct ctactttttc aaaaaaaaat agatgtaatc agtcttgtca
    18181 tttaggacgc atatttcttt ttttagcatc tataatttta gttcttaaat agaatatgat
    18241 gccactaaac aatgattcta ctctatttaa caacaaccac ctaaataaat gaacatctta
    18301 actgatcacc aaaagttatt ttgcgaaaag gcatacatat gatcaatatc agacctacaa
    18361 tgaatgtttc cataacatcc ctttatcgca ataattttat ttttgcattc caatatctca
    18421 tcatctgtgc tactatatgt ttccataatg gtttcatcat caaacataaa tcctattaaa
    18481 taagcaaaag actttaatcc cggatatatt tttaccattt ttctgagagc cgtgtaaagc
    18541 ttgtaataaa tggccagaaa tatgcaataa agcgtggaaa gagagtaatt tttggcataa
    18601 aaggttttga aggtttgatg aatggctaaa tcacagataa tataggatac gatattaaag
    18661 cgcacctgct cacgcagatt tgctgaaaca ttcgtagaaa gatttaacag ataaaaggtt
    18721 attaatagtt gttcatcatt ctctttatac gacatcgtaa gacgctttaa aattttataa
    18781 ctaggcacct ctaccatatg ttgaagattt aaagcctgtt cttcatctgt gttacggcaa
    18841 aagagccgcg cgtattcggg tgaagctccc caggataata atgtccttgc tacggctaaa
    18901 ttttttttga cgatgacttt catgagaaat aggtccttat ttttgcattg atcactatgc
    18961 aaatttgtat agttgacgcc gttgcattga gtacattgat ataatgtttt gcaattccag
    19021 cgtagcccta aatggtataa aagaactgta ttttctagat gagcatgctg attaacgatg
    19081 tttttgagac aacatgtagt taaggacacc atagtgttcc caatttgtta gataagagtc
    19141 tttactaaaa aatatgtttt ttagttttaa cattcgagat tgtattattt ggaatgtttt
    19201 catacatcaa tagtaaactc gtttggaata gcatcctcaa aaaaaatatg atatcgtact
    19261 attcatgtta aaatttaatt ttttatataa agagtacaga tttattccat tgattaaact
    19321 acttagtttg actatttagt ttaactactt acttagttta gcaatgtttg agctttcttc
    19381 catactcatc cgaggggggg gtcctcatag ctctgatact attgtggatt gttgaatata
    19441 atgaagactt tatagatgct aaaatatttg attgtaattg tactcaatat tgtgtggttt
    19501 aaaaaatagt ttaatcaaaa tttaattttt ataaaactat acagagtggg ttttattaaa
    19561 cgtagcttat taagtctcat catgttaaga tctttacttt ctttatttct ttgtggggtt
    19621 ttattaacct tttccatatt atggcttacc acgtatcatg tagaatttat agaggcactg
    19681 gaggatttct acgactgaaa ttatatcagt ctatatacat aatctttcct aaaataagac
    19741 atactttatg tcatttgaaa aaatgatact aacgacgtaa taatgtttct ttttttttct
    19801 ataaagaaaa ataaaaaagt tataaatgaa aatataaata gtaaaactct tatagagtct
    19861 tatgagtaaa catcatcata atgttactca aagattggtc tactaaaaga tatttcgtgt
    19921 gcattattgt tttaattagt atgattactt tatacgaagc cgccattaaa acgcttatca
    19981 cacaccgaaa acaaatttta aaacaccctg atagccgtga aattctacta gctttgggat
    20041 tatactggaa taaaactcat attcttctta agtgtcacga atgtggaaaa ataagtctta
    20101 ccggaaaaca cagtacaaaa tgtattaata ttaattgtct gcttattctt gctataaaaa
    20161 aaagaataag cgtatggttg ataccttaat aggcatgggt gcggatgtaa catatataca
    20221 ttttttaaag aataagacaa aactatcata caaccagctg tctgctctta aaagcaactc
    20281 gcagatttcg ttgaaggagt ttcatgctat atgttacatt ttatatagtc gtcttcccaa
    20341 aaaaattaaa caagggatac gactatgtaa aacaatggcg ggactatgcg gggaactttt
    20401 atgtgcattt tttgctccgt aagtgataat acgtatataa aacaaacaga tatactgcca
    20461 aaatatcatc tatgtacata acatccgggg cattattttt tttcataccc ttaaatataa
    20521 aaatattggg tttcttcact aaactttaaa ggtaaaaatt tttctttgtt ttgcatcatc
    20581 atgtatgggt ttagaccagc ccagggattg tttatttgaa tatttgctaa ataggagcac
    20641 aatgccatga tcatgaatct ttcataatag taagctcttt tatacagctc caaagatgcc
    20701 gtacctccga gggtgtagca gcaaataaac gtccgcactt tcccgtgggt cgcggcccat
    20761 tccattccgt agttcagcat ccttttctgt atttttttat tctctttata aaaaaagctt
    20821 ttcatccatt ccacgttctc ataaaaacat gcgcttaaaa agagcactag gtttagtgtc
    20881 gtcttatgat aaaatctagg aacggatgtt ttaattattt tgttcaacgc ctgattcata
    20941 ctatgtttta ccgctataaa aatacaaaac caataccaac ttcttttata agacgttttg
    21001 atgtacacat gtaaacgagc aaaatatatt tcaaactcaa tattcttttt ataaaaaaac
    21061 ttgagacagt catttatgtt acgacatctt ctaaaaacct caaaaatggt aattaattca
    21121 ctgtcgctgt ggaaatgttc gtaagctaac tgtttaatgt ctttaggggt taactctttt
    21181 tttgggatca gtggtttcag atgcggcaaa ggtcgtctaa agtagttagc gaacttttca
    21241 ttcgctcccc aagacaaaag ccgataagcc agcatatagt tatcacgttt taccgcataa
    21301 atgagtaaat agtttatatt gatacatgca ccatgttgct gtccgtttgg acatatattg
    21361 ccgcattctg aacacttatc aatgatatta tagttcttac aacataatcc caaacgggtt
    21421 agtatttctt tgtcacgttt taaaaattcg tcactcttct ttaatgttaa tgcttttagc
    21481 gcaatgttaa ataagctcag cattttatga aaatgaggtg ttttagtata ttgttagtgt
    21541 tttagtatag tgttttagta taatgttagt gttttagtaa aatgtttaga agcatgcgcg
    21601 ggctgccgct aaataaacgt aacgttccta ctaagccaaa aaaaaatcaa attgactcat
    21661 cgagaatttg acgatattgg taggtaattt tttaacatgg tatatatttt tttaggatcg
    21721 gttatattag gtagtaaaag agggcgcgcc gttaaaccat tttgctcctt taaacctttt
    21781 agatccttaa aaaaatacag attgttcgtc tgatgatgcc acaatgttac atttatggct
    21841 cgatcaatat cagcccccaa gacaaagcag tagtatattg ttaaaaagtt gtcatcttgc
    21901 atacaagcca aatgcatcat tttatcgatg tccatatgaa cgatcttttg ttcatatatt
    21961 tcatgaaggt caaatacatt gttgaaggaa atggcgcaca tgagtcgcca catattaagg
    22021 tggtcgtatg tttgaaagaa aaaggagata gctctcttaa gcttatattt taccgctatg
    22081 gcataccagt atttaactaa tgtgttgatg ggcacattat ccaagatata aaatatgaga
    22141 tgctttaact cccgatgaat ctcccccgcc aattcctgca tatttagaat gcctaacata
    22201 ggatttttat taaatatctc atggcataaa ataatgttat tgctcgtttt atgacgcaat
    22261 aaaccgatga aaatgtcctt tttatctaaa ccatctttag ctcctaactt tcgacacagc
    22321 tcctgagtat attctgtcct agcacaactc agaccgtaat aaatgtttgc tccccactcg
    22381 gtgaacagtc ttatcaaatc gtggttattt tcttttatgg ccatgattaa tgccacatca
    22441 agatgaagtt cccccttaaa gggggttgag tttacaataa cgtaattaca gtagtcacac
    22501 aaatgaatag gcttgttttg ccaccataag ccacagtatt ttaaaatata gtgatactct
    22561 tcaggcacgc tctgtttggc cagagccttt ttggccaggg tttgcaaaga gagcatgata
    22621 actttttttc gaaaaaaaaa ctcaaattaa gtttctactt ttttaaaacg ttatgtatga
    22681 gccgatccgc cggagatccc tttcagaaga cctaccgttc tatgaaagaa ttttttcatc
    22741 gttgaacacg gaagagataa tactttcatc gtatagagaa tatcatgtca atcatccata
    22801 ttattaaacc catacttaat atagtattta tgtgccatgg acatattttt tgaatgataa
    22861 ttttttaaca tacgttttat aactatgggg tcgatttcat ttaaagataa agaatcattc
    22921 atgctataac aatttaatga tagaatgctg gcaatgaacg atttgtcatt ttgatacgct
    22981 agagtctttc cctcctcaaa ggcatcggcg cctaagtcta tacaaaagaa catgtttccg
    23041 agattataga acagaataga atgaaacatg gccttattga ggtcagcccc taagacgatg
    23101 cagcagtaat aaatcgttaa atagttatag ttcttgcgac aggcccactt cagcatttta
    23161 tccatgtcca tatgaacttt ctcctttgcg cacagctcgt gaaggtcaaa cacgttgttg
    23221 taaaaaaggg cgcacatgag ccgccactcg tgtagatgat catagcgctg gtaaaagtag
    23281 tggatggcct ttgtaaggtt aaactctacg gccataccgt accaatattt tgttagcaac
    23341 tcgcttaata catccgtatt ttccattaat gcttccatct gttcgtaaat gattcccctt
    23401 aatttggtac gatttaccgt ttctaagatg gaattatgag aaaacacctc gtggcacaaa
    23461 ataatgttac tgccggttag atcacgtttt accatgttaa aaaaatgcaa aatttcctgt
    23521 tgatttaact gttctttggc gcctaactct ctgcacagat ctcgagtgta ctccgtgttg
    23581 acagcaagta aactgtagtc gatgttcgcg ccccactcgg taaacaattt tattaggtca
    23641 taattatttt ctttcacggc tttcaccaac gccgcattaa gcgtcacgcc atctgtaaaa
    23701 atcggcgacc atattttctt ttggttttga tgatacacga tgggaccgtc atgccaccat
    23761 agaccgcagc actttaaaaa atgatgatgg cattcggccg gatactgtct ggccaacacc
    23821 tttttggtga gcgtctgcag agagaggacc atgtctcctt tttttttgaa aaaatcaaat
    23881 taaaaaaact ttaaaaaaaa acaaaataaa tctatttagc atacacgtaa ctatgttacg
    23941 acgttgtatc attgatgtga taatccaaat aggccaacat actttttgat ttatagttgt
    24001 ttaatagatg gtatattttt ttagggttcg cttcttttag cgtgaataga gagggatctg
    24061 gatgatagat atctaatgac aaacgttgtg atattaaata atagtcccgc tgctctgcta
    24121 gggcttttgc ctcttcgaag gcattggctc ccaagtctat acaaaagaac agattatcta
    24181 tattaaagaa ctgtatggca gcaagcatgg ccatattgat atcggcccct aaaataaaac
    24241 aataatacat cgttaaaaag ttattatctt tcgtgcaagc tatgcgcatc atttcattaa
    24301 tgtctatgcg aatcttttcc tgctcataga gataatggag gtcagacagt ttattaaaat
    24361 acagagcaca gattaaccac cacgtattca tgtgcttaaa atgttcgtaa aaatacgaga
    24421 cggcctccct aagatcattc tgcaaggcca ccataaaaca atatatagtt agcatatcgc
    24481 cgtccgaaac atcacgtagt aggtcttcat cttctactaa cctcctcagc ctccaataaa
    24541 gagacgactt tatttccctt ataatcacat aggtaggaaa aggattctca ttaaaaagct
    24601 tatgacataa gataatatat tgacttgttt tgttctctat aaatttaaag aacatgtgta
    24661 tcaccttttt tttatccatg cgatagttcg ctcctaattc ccaacaaaac tctcgggtag
    24721 gctgtgtatt ggcacaaatg tatccatagt tgatgtttgc accccactcc gtgaacagtt
    24781 ttattaattg atagttgttt tcctttgcag ctatcatcaa tgccgtattg agatccaggc
    24841 catccgcaaa gtatggcaac cttattaaca tgtgtttgca atcaagtgaa attggagccg
    24901 tataccacca taacccgcag tatttcaaaa tatgatagta gtcttcaggc agcacatgct
    24961 gactggctaa tatctttttg gcgaaagact gtaaagaagg aaacatcctg tctctttttt
    25021 ttaaaaattc aattatctgc gttcataatc gagaaaaacc accatattct ttgagtgata
    25081 attttttaac atagaattta tcttttccgg gtcggtcacg gccgacaaca gggaaatcac
    25141 cgggttataa tgttttaatg ataaggcatc ggctatcaaa taattttcct tttgtattgc
    25201 tagggctttg ccttcttcaa aggcgttggc acccaggtct atacaaaaga acatgttccc
    25261 gagattatag ttttgtatgg aaacaaacat ggcttgattg atgttggcac ccatgataaa
    25321 acagtagtaa atagttgaat agctataatc ttggatgcag gctatgtgca tcatctcatc
    25381 gatatccatg cggatccttt ctatttcata cagctcgtga aggtcgaaca cattgttata
    25441 aaaaagggcg cacatgagcc gccaccgatg tagatgggta tacttctgat aaaaatagtg
    25501 gatggccttt ttgaggccgt agtctaccgc tatggcgtac cagtatttgg ttaacatgtt
    25561 gctgaaggag ttgtcatggt ccaacatgta ggttatctcc atgagtcccc ttagctccca
    25621 catgatttcc tccctcaggt ccaaatcatc cacatgtttc agattggggt tattggaaaa
    25681 catttcgtgg cataagataa tattactgtc ggttttgttg cgcgtcgtat caaagaaaat
    25741 ttttaaaata tactctttat ctaaacggtc tttggcccct agttctctgc atagatcgcg
    25801 ggtgtgctcc gaatgagcac aaaccagtcc ataattaata tcggcacccc actcagtaaa
    25861 taattttatt aggtcatgat tgttttcctt cgcggctttc atcagtacgg tgttcaattc
    25921 aataccctcg ctaaaacagg ttgactttat aaacattttg ttacgatacg tataaaatgt
    25981 aatagggcca tcataccacc acaacccgca acttttcagg atatgatatt gatctaccgg
    26041 tatacactgt ttggccagca cttttttgga tagggattgc aaggaaggca acatgtcctt
    26101 ttcatccttt gatggaaatc aaattatcta tttaaaaatg ttttaatggg gtaaggttgt
    26161 ttaaaaatgt cgtagacata tcccttgatt tgaacggata aatactgcca taaaactgtg
    26221 ccataaaatt gatccttttt tgggtttaat tacttgaaat agtgggtcac tgcaagagcc
    26281 agatgttctc tctccagaac ttatgtcgaa aaaccttacc tgactgtaaa cttcctgagt
    26341 tttttgacga ttatgtatta caactgctgg gcttatactg ggaaaatcat ggtacgattc
    26401 aacgagcagg aaacaactgt gtacttatcc aacaacataa cctcattccc gtaaatgaag
    26461 ccctaagaat agcagcatct gaggaaaatt atgagatcgt gagcctttta ttagcgtggg
    26521 aggggaacct ttactatgct attatagggg ctctagaggg gaaccaccac aacttaattc
    26581 gtaaatacga tgaccaaatc aaggaccatc atgaaattct gccatttatt gacgatccag
    26641 tcatatttca caaatgtcat acaatgcggc gatgcttttt taattgtatt ttatatcaag
    26701 ctgtaaaata tagtaagttc agcgttcttc tatactttaa atatatatta aaggagaatt
    26761 tgcccctcgt ccactcactt attgaaaagg cgtataaata tcataattat gaggttatta
    26821 aatggatcta tgaaaaccta catatctatg atatcataaa tacttttaaa tgtgctattg
    26881 cccataaaga tctacgttta tattgtttag ggtatacatt tgtatataat agaatcgtac
    26941 cctataagta ttatcattta gatattcgca tccttttaag gctacaactt ctacataagg
    27001 tgacagccaa aggatacttg gattttatcc tagaaacctt aaagtatgat cataatacaa
    27061 acaatataga tattatccta acacaggctg caacctataa ccatagaaac attttaacct
    27121 atttcattcc tcaatcaacc tacgcacaaa tagaacaatg tttattcgtg gcgataaaaa
    27181 caaatgcttc caagaaaacc ttgaatttac tattatctca cctaaatctt tctatcaaac
    27241 tcgtcaaaaa attaagccaa tatgttgtcg cttacaagtc aacaaatatc ataagcattc
    27301 tgagtaggca gcaaaaaaag aagatatatt tagatatcat tttgacaaag gttgtaaaaa
    27361 atgctgtttt taataaattt gtcattggat gtatggttac attttccata aacccagaaa
    27421 gaattgtcaa aatggccgcg cgaataaaaa agatgaagtt agtaaaaaat atatctgaac
    27481 atgtttggaa aaatcatgcg gttaaactta aacaccttaa gcatgcggta cacacgatga
    27541 agcatcaaga aggaaaaaat agattaatga actttatcta tgatcactgc tattaccaca
    27601 tgcaagaaga agagatcttt agcctcgcaa gattttatgc aatccatcat gcgccaaaat
    27661 tgttcgacgt tttttatgat tgttgtatcc tagatacgat acgatttaaa agcctgcttt
    27721 tagattgttc acatatcata gttaaaaacg ctcatgatgc tagtattaac atcgtgaaca
    27781 agtatattgg caatctattt gctatgggag ttcttagcaa aaaagaaatc ttacaagact
    27841 atccatctat ctattctaag gattacatgc tttagtttat ttttttttaa gcctgaacca
    27901 atattctttc cttcagaaaa cactagtcat cttagatcat aagtaaggaa gaccatcata
    27961 ttttttgaaa agtaattttt taacgcatga tctataattt cagggtccgt gcttttaggc
    28021 aatggggtag tggccgggct ataaatcttt agggataaaa tattccttat aggctcatac
    28081 ccttcctgtc ccactagagc cataccctct tcaaaagcat cggcccccag atccatacaa
    28141 aagaatatgt tttctatatt atagtactgt attgaggtaa gcatggcctg attgatgttg
    28201 gcgcccagca tatagcagta gtatattgtt gaaaggttgt ggtctttgat gcaggctatc
    28261 cgcatcatct cttctaaatc catacagatc ttgtcctttt catacgcctc atgaaggtca
    28321 aacacgttat taaaacaaag agcacatgtt aaccgccacg tattcaggtg tgtatatttt
    28381 tggtaaaaat actgtatggc ctctttcaag ttgtagcgta cggctatagc gtaccagtat
    28441 ttgagtaata gtgtattgag cgaaaactca ttatttagca gatcggtttt ttctattatc
    28501 ccccttaact cccaaaaaat ttctatcctc attttcaggt tatttaccct ttttaaaagt
    28561 aaattatcgg aaaacacctc atgacataag ataatgttac tactggtttt ataaaatttt
    28621 aaatctatga aaatttgtaa aatatcccct tcatttaagg tcttcttggc gcctagctct
    28681 cgacagaggt cccaggtgtg ctccgtgttg acagatatca gcccgtagtt aatgttcgcc
    28741 ccccactccg taaatagttt tataagactg tagttgtttt cctttacagc cttcactaat
    28801 gccatgttta ggtctaagcc ttcttgaata cctgctaatt ttatcagcct taggttatga
    28861 tcaaacgtga tcggagcatt attccaccat agatcgtaac actttaaaag ataatgttgg
    28921 tcctcgggca gacattgtct agccagcacc tttttggtca aagattgcag ggaaggcaac
    28981 atgtctcttc atcttttaaa aaaaaatcaa attaacttct ccggataaat ttttctttca
    29041 cggactgttt taaaaagagc ttttcaaaaa gcttttcaaa aagctgcttt ttaagtttag
    29101 aaatcgtcct tcctggcatt ttgccgcatt ttgccacgcg cttagagtat tttatgagag
    29161 taatccagaa tgatggataa attttttgat ttataatttt ttaataaact gcttatttct
    29221 tcgggatcct ttaagtttaa tggcaaggaa gcatctgagc tataaatatt caaaaccaaa
    29281 ctatggctta aaaaattata accattttgt ctcgctatgg cactaccctc ttcaaaggca
    29341 ttaccaccca aatctataca gaaatatata ttaccgatgt tataatattg tactgaagta
    29401 agcatagctt gattgatgtt gccccccagg gcataacaat aatatattgt taatagattg
    29461 ttatccctga tacaagccag agataacatt tcattgacgt ctatttggat ttttcccttg
    29521 tggtatatat catgaagctc atatattttg ttataacata ggtaacattt taatcgccat
    29581 tcatcaagat ccgtatattt ttcatccaga aagcaaatgg catctttatg gtcgtattgt
    29641 actgcattgg cgtaccaata tttcactagc aattcgctta actcgtccgt ttcttttatt
    29701 tctataagcc cgcatagtct tttataaatt aagcgcctta attgtgcagc aaagttgttt
    29761 tctaaattag gattatttat aaatatctca tggcacaaaa taatactgcc gctagtttta
    29821 ttatgcatta tcttgttgaa aatacagaaa atatcgtagt cgtctagagt ttctttggcg
    29881 cctagctgtc tacacaaatc tcgggcgtgc ttcgtattga tagaaagcag actatagttg
    29941 atatatgcgc cccactctgt aaataacttt atcatactat agttgttttc cttaacagct
    30001 attattaatg ccacacaaag gtctatatct tctcctagga atcccgattt tatgtatatt
    30061 cgcccacgat ctatgtaaag cttgagggga gcatcatgcc accataagcc acagtatttc
    30121 aaaatgtgtt catctatcga caaacatgat gtaccggcta tcgtcttttt gacgagggtc
    30181 tgcagagaga gcggcgacga catgtttctt ctttgaaata attatttcca aaaaaaatca
    30241 aatgttctag tttttaaagg cttaattcat cataacatga tcatatttaa taacgtaaac
    30301 acagtttaat aatgtaaaca cagtttaatc atgcaaacat ggtttaataa cataaatttt
    30361 taatacgcta aaaggctgtc tataagactt agttataaga tttaatctat aagatttagt
    30421 ctataacgac aatttctgga tgggctgtaa aatactcttc ggctcgtttt agattttttg
    30481 acgtatatgt ctttagcata tcatatattg cctggggttc ggttatattt aataccaagc
    30541 tcgcatcacg gctgaaaagc tgttttacta aaaaaatgtt gctcaagtta tacatataaa
    30601 ctctatgcgc aatgagtcgc gctctatcaa agttagtagc ccccaaatca atgcagaaaa
    30661 ataggtttaa agtattattg ttatagatag atagattcat gccataatcg ggactagccc
    30721 ccaacatatg acagtaataa atggctgcat aattttcttc ccgcaggcaa gcaaatttca
    30781 tcattagatt agggctaatg caaatctctt ttttagaaca cagctcatgc aagtcaaaaa
    30841 tgttattaaa ataaaggcta caagttagcc gccaatacag ctgattttta tgtttttcgt
    30901 agaaatagtg aatcgctttt gtaaaattat gccgtaatgc cagggcaaac caaaacttcg
    30961 ttaataggag gtgcgccgta tcccccgtca acggaatttt tgaacgggta tacataactg
    31021 tgtttaaagt ggttctagtc acggtttcca taagtggatt atgacaaaac atgtcataac
    31081 ccagtagaac tcctgcacag gatttcagat cggccacttc ttttaaaatt tccagaagac
    31141 gagattcgga gacaggtgtt aagcctccta gttccgtgca cagccgtttt agatgcacgg
    31201 caggaacacg tataagtcca tattcaggat ttgcgcccca atccacaaac aatcgtataa
    31261 gctcaagatt atcgctcttc acggccttta ctagcgccgc gtcaagacaa agatcatcca
    31321 cagaaaaaca ctgcaaatgt tgatacgaaa aaatttgctt acatgtatta cataagtgaa
    31381 taggacctaa atcccaccac aaaccaaaac gctgcagcgt ataatcatag tcacttgaaa
    31441 gataattgca cgccacaact tttttggcca acgtttgtaa agacaacata ctaagtttaa
    31501 aacagctaaa cctaaattag ctactaactt ccaagaaaat cttctttccc taaggatata
    31561 tcttataact agacataagg caataaaaat caactttggt tatacttttt aatatgaaac
    31621 gtctaagtac ttgcaaagta cttgcaaagt ccttgcaaag ccttcattcc tcatatataa
    31681 ttttcaatga catgaatttt tattttttaa tgaggtaggg ggaatgtttt cccttcaaga
    31741 cctttgccga aagcatcttt ttattcttcc cgatgttttt ggcgagcatg tactacaaca
    31801 attggggctg tactgggaaa aacacggctc tcttcaacga atagggaacg atcacatact
    31861 catacggcgg gatctcatcc tttctatcaa cgaggcctta aaaatagcgg cagaggaagg
    31921 aaacaatgaa gtagtaaagc tcttgttact gtggaaggga aatcttcatt atgccatcat
    31981 aggagccttg cagggtgacc aatatgacct catccatacg tacgaaaacc aaatcgaaga
    32041 ctatcatcat atcttgccat tgattcaaga tgcgaaaacg tttgaaaaat gccacgcctt
    32101 ggaacgtttt tgtgatgttc catgcctact agaacatgct acaaaacaca acatgctccc
    32161 tattctccaa aaataccaag aagagctgtt tataagagtg tatctccgcg aaaccctatt
    32221 tgaactagca tgcctatggc agaggtatga tatccttaaa tggatagagc aaaccatgca
    32281 tgtttacgac ctaaagatta tgtttaatat taccatctcc aagagggatc taagcatgta
    32341 ctctttagga tatattctct tttttaatag agggaacacc gatgttgcgt tagcaacgtt
    32401 gctaacgcaa catctcgaga agacagcggc caaggggctc ctccactttg tgctagaaac
    32461 gttaaaatac ggcggtaaca taaacatcgt cctctcccaa gccgtaaaat acaatcatag
    32521 aaaactttta gattattttc tgcgtcaact acctcgtaaa aatattgaaa aacttttgtt
    32581 gctggccgta caggaaaggg cttctaagaa aacattgaac ttactgttgt cttatttaaa
    32641 ctactccgtg aaacgcatca aaaaactgct gcgctatgtg atagagcatg agtccacact
    32701 ggtgataagg attttattaa aaaaaagaat aaacctaata gacgccgtgt tggaaaagac
    32761 tgtaagatat ttttctatga ctaaagtgag gacgatcatg gatgagcttt cgattaatcc
    32821 ggaaaaagtc attaaaatgg ccgtgcagaa aatgagaacg gatatcgtga tccatacttc
    32881 ttatgtttgg gaggatgatc tagaaagact tattcgtctt aaaaatatgt tatacactat
    32941 aaagtatgag catggaaaaa aaatgctaat taaagtcatt cacggcatat acaaaaactt
    33001 atacggcgaa aaagaaaaag tcatgtttaa tttggccaag ttctatgctg ctcaaaacgc
    33061 ggccacccaa ttcaaagaca cttgtaaaga ctgttgcaaa ctggatgtgg cgcggtttaa
    33121 acaactaatt ttagactgtt tagacattat tactaaaaaa acgtgcctca gtatcatgga
    33181 aatcttagaa aatcatatta tttcgctatt tgctatgaaa atgatgacgg aggatgaaaa
    33241 aaacttaggt ttagaaatat tatataaagt aattagttac aaaatgatat catattaaaa
    33301 ttcaacagat atgtataact aatattgatt atattttcga ttattatctt ctatggtgca
    33361 tgataatcat ctagcacgtg aaacatgtcc tcttcccttc aggaactttg ccgaaaaaac
    33421 ttacccgacc acatacttcc agagttcttt gacgactata tattgcaact attaggactg
    33481 cactggcaag atcatggttc tcttcagcgt accgagaaga atcaggtact tgttcaacag
    33541 gaacccatcc atatcaatga agcactaaaa gtggcagcat cagaaggaaa ctacgaaata
    33601 gtagagctgt tgttgtcatg gaaggcagac ccccgatacg ctgtcgtagg agcgctagaa
    33661 agcaaatact atgacctcgt ttacaaatat tacgaccaag ttaaagactg ccatgatatc
    33721 ttgccgctga tccaaaattc ggaaacattc gaaagatgtc atgagttgaa caattgttct
    33781 cttaaatgct tattcaagca tgctgtgata tatgacaagc tgccgattct tcaaaaatat
    33841 gcaagctatc tggatgggtg gccgtattgc aaccagatgc tgttcgagtt ggcatgtaaa
    33901 aaacaaaaat ataacatggc tgtatggata gagggagtcc tgggcgtcgg caacttcaca
    33961 attcttttca cgattgcgat tatcaaaaga gacctacagc tgtattccct gggctactca
    34021 atgattcttg agaaaatgta ctcctgtgga tacgacccta cgtttttact aaatcattat
    34081 ctgcgaatcg tttcaacaaa ggggcttctg ccctttgtgc tgaaaaccat agaatatggt
    34141 ggaagcaaag agatagccat cactttggct aaaaagtatc agcatgaaaa tattttgaga
    34201 tacttcgaaa ccaggaaaac ccaagagtgc taaatacagc aaccctattg tgatgtatag
    34261 taactatatt gtatacgttg tatacgttgt atatgttgta tacgttgtac cttaaacatt
    34321 ttacccacat catatgattt tagaaatctt ttaagccact gaacaatact attatgatgt
    34381 atagagtaac ccctattgta tatgttgtac cttaaatatt tacccacatc atatgatttt
    34441 agaattctta agccaatgaa caagagtgtt atcctacatt aaaattctag taaaatttat
    34501 attttttttg gtgaataaat gttttctctt caagacatct gtcggaaaca tctttttctg
    34561 cttcctagtt cttttgatga atatatatat tacaagtgct aggactctac tgggaaaaac
    34621 acggatctct tcaacgaata agaaaggatg ctgtgattgt acagcgaaat attacccttt
    34681 ccaccaatca ggccttgaga atcgcagcct cagagggaaa tgaaagggta gtaaaacttc
    34741 tgttatcatg ggagggaaat tttcattatg tgatcatagg ggctctagag ggtgaccaat
    34801 atgacctgat tcataagtat aatagtcaaa ttaaagacta tcacgttatt ttatcatcta
    34861 tccaaaatgc aaataccttt gaaaaatgtc atcagttata caattgtact atgtggcgtc
    34921 ttgtacagaa tgctataaaa tataatatgc tttctattct ccaaaaacac agaaatcttc
    34981 tgacagatga gggagacaat caggaattat ttgagaaggc atgtgaggaa cagaaatatg
    35041 atatcatttt atggatagga caaaccctaa tgttagatga gccggagtgt atttttgata
    35101 ccgcccttga acggatagat ttttctttat taacagtggg ttatagcctt ctttttgata
    35161 acaagatgag tagtatagac attcatgatg aagaagatct tacttcatta ctaacagaac
    35221 accttaaaaa agcagctact aaaggatgtc tcttctttat gcaagaaatt ttaaaatatg
    35281 gtgggaatgt aaatatagcg gtcttatcta aagctatcaa gtataatcat agaaaaattt
    35341 tagactattt tattcggcgg caaaaatgtt tatcacgcga aggtattgaa aaactaacat
    35401 taatagccat taaatgtggc ggatctaaaa aaacgttaaa cctactcttg tcttatctaa
    35461 actattccgt acaaaatatg attggaaaaa tagtagaagc tgtcataaat gatggtgatt
    35521 ttaccatcat aatcatttta aaaaaaaaga aaataaactt agtggacccc gttttggcgg
    35581 gttttttgga tcttttccat agctattgtt ttataaaagt ttttatccat gagtttgcta
    35641 ttcgtccgga aaaaataatt aaaatggccg cgcgaaaaga taaactagat ataattattg
    35701 aattttttaa tgatatatat cctcataaag atgatcttga aactgtattt aatattctca
    35761 aaaacatagt aaataccatg aaacataaag aaggaaaaga gatattaatt ggtcttattc
    35821 ataaaatata tcgaattatt catctggaga ataaagaaat gtttaagttg gtacgatttt
    35881 acgtcatgca taatgcaaat atccaattta tatctatttg caaagactgt tttaatttag
    35941 ccggttttaa accatttctt tcagaatgtt tggatattgc tattaaaaaa aattaccccg
    36001 atattgtacg aaatataaaa attcaattga aatatgagta aaatttattt ttttgatctg
    36061 agtacgaaaa tgttctccct acaggagatc tgtcgaaaaa acatctatct tcttccagac
    36121 tggcttggtg aacatgtggt tcaacgacta gggttgtatt ggaaaaaaca cggtactctt
    36181 caacggatag gagatgacta tgtacttata caacaggacc tcattattcc catcaatgaa
    36241 gctctgagaa tggcaggaga ggaggggaat gatgaggtga tagagctctt attgctatgg
    36301 aagggaaacg ttcattatgc catcatagga gctttggagg gtgatcatga taatctgata
    36361 cgtaagctct atgaccaaat cgaagattgt cacagcatcc ttcccttaat tcaagaccca
    36421 aaaacttttg aaaagtgtca cgaattggat gagtcctgta atatttcatg tctcgtatta
    36481 tacgccgtaa aaaacgatat gttttgtatt cttcaaaact atataatgcg tctaagtggg
    36541 ggggatatcc aggaagtgtt tgaaacagca tgtcgtttac aaaaatacga tatcgttaca
    36601 tggatgggac aaaatatcgc aatatactac cccggggtca tttttgatat tgcctttgat
    36661 aagatgaatg tatccttact atctataggt tatacgcttc ttttcgaaca tcatatcaat
    36721 aatatgattg aaaataatat ggatacaaat tctttattga tgcaacatct tgaatgggct
    36781 gctagcacag gctttcttca ttttatgttg gaaacgttaa agtatggcgg ggatgtaaca
    36841 ataatagagt tatcggcggc ggtaaaatat gatcatagaa aggttttaga ttattttctc
    36901 cgtcgaaaaa agttgccccg agaaaccctt gagaaactat tattggtggc tatatgtgaa
    36961 gcttgttcta aaaagacctt aaacttgtta ttatcctact taaattattc cgtgaacaat
    37021 atccgtaaaa aaatcataca atatgtaaaa caatatgaaa caactcttat tataaaaatt
    37081 ttatggaaaa aaagaaagat aaatctgata gatcctattt tggcagactt tgtaggatat
    37141 cataactata cctatttgat aaattttatg cgtgagtttt ccatctatcc ggaaagaata
    37201 attaaaatgg ctgcacgagt agcgagggaa gacttagtta taaaattttc caaaaaagtt
    37261 tgcaaagacc ccatagatag actgaactat ctgaaaacct tagtgtatac tatgaaacat
    37321 aaagcaggca aacgaatgtt aatttatacg attcataact tatataaagc cagttatctg
    37381 gagagtaaag aaatgtttaa gttggcacga ttttatgcgc ggcatgatgc aactttccag
    37441 tttatatcta tttgtcacga tctctctaag ctaaatattg atattaaaaa cttgctttca
    37501 gaatgcttag aaattgctat taaaaataat tatcctcgaa ttatcaaagc tataaaaatg
    37561 gatatgaatt atgagtaaaa tgttttggat atcaacatta agcagaaatc ctaccaaaca
    37621 taagattttt cgctagaata cattttattg ttaaaataga ataggtacat tgtaaaaaaa
    37681 agattaaact taaaataatg tgtattatgt aaatttttag aaataaaaat ttattttttt
    37741 tattgagggg tacggaaaat gttctcccta caggacctct gtcggaagaa cactttcttc
    37801 cttccaaatg attttagcaa acacaccctg cagctgctgg ggttatattg gaaagagcat
    37861 ggatccgtcc atcgaacaga aaaagacaac ataatgatac agaatgaact gattcttact
    37921 gtcaatgatg ctttacagct tgcaggagag gagggggaca cagatatggt agaactcttg
    37981 ttactatggg agggaaatct acattatgcc atcataggag ccttgaagaa tgagcattat
    38041 aacctcatat gtgagtacca tagccaaatt gaggactggc atgccctcct acccttgatt
    38101 caagacccag aaacctttga aaaatgccat gaattaagtc ttggatgtga tctttcatgc
    38161 cttctacaac atgctgtaaa acataacatg ctttctattc ttatgaagta taaggaagat
    38221 ttattaaata tattatttag gcatcgtatt caatccctgt ttgttttggc atgcgaaaac
    38281 cggagaattg agattatcat gtggataggc caaaatctgc caattcctga acctgaggct
    38341 atttttagca ttgctgttgt tacaaaagat ttagaactgt tttccttagg atacaaaatt
    38401 atttttgatt acatgcaaag acaaggaatt ttccagctat ccaatccagt tcgcatggtt
    38461 acgctaaatc gtcacattgg tatggtaata gataaaggac ttttaccctt tgtgctggaa
    38521 acttttaaac atggtggtag tgtaaaaaga gccttatctt atgcagtaat aaacaataaa
    38581 agaaaaatta tagactatct tgttcgtcat gaaaatgtat cccatcaaac cattgaaaga
    38641 cttttatgtc tagctgtgaa aaaccatgct tccaggaaaa ctttgaactt gttgctatct
    38701 tacataaatt acaaggtgaa aaatattaaa aagctgttag attatgtact aggtgacaac
    38761 tccactcttg tgttaaaaat tttattggaa aaaaagcaaa acctagtgga tgctgcttta
    38821 acaagacttg taaaacattc tacatatttc cgggtgagag aatttatcga ggacttttcc
    38881 atcagcccag aaaaattcat taaaatagct gtgcgggaac agaaaaatgt gatcatcaag
    38941 gttatttgtg aagatatttg ggaaaacccc gcagaaagaa tcaggtatct gaagcagata
    39001 gtaagcagca taaaatatga aagtggaagg caatttctga taaacatcat tcacactatt
    39061 taccagagtc attccctgaa acctgaagaa atttttaaat tggcaacatt ttatgtcaaa
    39121 cataatgcag tcacccattt caaagatctt tgcaaatttc tttggctgaa cagagggaca
    39181 gaaagtaaga aacacttctt aaggtgtttg gaaattgctg atgagaagaa ttttcccgcc
    39241 attaaaagta ttgtgagtga atacattaac tatatgttta ctgcaggaac catgaccaag
    39301 gatgaaatca tgcaagccta tgcttctgag tatgccatgt attaagtttc tgaataagtc
    39361 attcataggt agattttaga atatgctgta ttgaagttat tgataggtag agtttaaaag
    39421 atgctgtatt aagcttctga ataaatcata gatatatact ttagttaaat gttagcattt
    39481 gttaatatgt tttagataat taccatttta gataattact attttagata agtattattt
    39541 tagataggta ctattttaga taggtactat tttagataat tactccttta gataagtatt
    39601 attttagata attacttctt taaataagta ttattttaga taattactcc tttaaataag
    39661 tattatttta gataattacc atgtattaaa accaaattag ctatcatcta tgttttaaat
    39721 aatacttctt aaaaacctta gataaaaatt tatttttttt tcataaaagt agagaaaatg
    39781 ttctcccttc aggacctctg tcggaagaac ctttttactc cccttgaacc cttaggcaaa
    39841 catgtggttc aacggctagg attgtactgg gaaggccatg gttcgcttaa acggatgggg
    39901 cattgctttg tgtgtgtgga ccagattcat attctatcaa tcaacttggc cataaaaatt
    39961 gcagccgcgg aagggaatga ggagattgtt aagcttttat tactgtgggg gggaaacctg
    40021 cattatgcca tcataggagc cttagagagc agacaatatg agctgatcct tatgtatgaa
    40081 aatcaaattg gggactatca tgacatccta tccctcattc gagatccagt gatctatgaa
    40141 agatgccatg aattaaatgt tacatgtacc tttcaatgtt tatttcaaca tgctattaga
    40201 cataatatgg tttccattct tcaaaaatat agagaagacc tagctcataa cagaagaatg
    40261 atccaacttc tgtatgaaat ggcatgccga ttacaaaatt atgatatcat tacctggata
    40321 gcgcgtaact ggcatgttta taatatagag gccattttta gcattgcttt tattagaaag
    40381 gatttaactt tgtattcctt agggtacata tttcttctgg atagaatgag cattgaagat
    40441 agaaacttta aatcaatcat aacacgccac cttgaatatg cggccaaaaa gggacttttt
    40501 gactttgtcc tagaatctct gaaatatgga ggccaagtag atacagtgtt gtttcagact
    40561 gtaaaataca atcatagaaa aattctggcc tattttattc atgagacccc ccgtaaaacg
    40621 gttgaaaagc tgttacttca tgccgtggag tcgcgggctt ctaagaaaac catgaacctg
    40681 cttttgtctt ccctaaacta ctctatacat tccatcatta aaaagctcct gtacgctgtg
    40741 gtgaaacaca agtatatgct tgtcataaag cttttgctca cgcggccaaa aaagaagtta
    40801 aacctagtag atgctgttct atatagactt gtaaaacact ccacgaatgc agaaatagta
    40861 aagtttatga atgagttttc tgtgagcccg gaaagggtga tcaaaatggc agcacgatta
    40921 atgagagtgg acctgattaa aaagatttct aaagatacat gggaaaataa actagagaga
    40981 atcaaacacc ttaaacaaat ggtatatacc atgaagcaca gaaatggaaa aaatctactg
    41041 atgtacaata tttacaatat tactggatat atctacctga atgccaaaga agtatttaac
    41101 ttagcaagat tttatgctgt ccacaatgca acatgcttgt ttaaagaaat atgtaaaagc
    41161 tgttttgtac atgatgataa aatacagttt agagaaatac ttaaagattg tttacatatt
    41221 gctaataggc atgcttatat ccaaattgca gaaaccgcgg atgaatatat caaatttatg
    41281 gatcttatgt tgcctaagta aatcatgtat atatcaagta actttagatg aaatcaggct
    41341 aattgtaaat agttatagat actatataat gaatgattta ttaagataat agttctgtta
    41401 agacagtagt tctattaaga taatagtttc attaagatag tagtttcatt aagataatag
    41461 ttctgttaag ccaataattc agttaaaata atagttctgt taagataata aaaatttatt
    41521 tttttttcat aaaagtagag aaaatgttct cccttcagga gctctgccgg aagaacattt
    41581 acattcttcc ttactctttg ggcaagcatg tacttcaaca tctagggcta tactgggaga
    41641 aacacggctc tcttcaacga ataggagatg attatgtact cttacaacaa gatctcatct
    41701 tttccgtcaa tgaggcctta aggatggcgg cagaggaagg aaacaatgaa gtagtaaagc
    41761 tcttgttact gtgggaggga aaccttcatt atgccatcat aggagctttg gagggcaacc
    41821 gatacgacct catccataaa tattatgacc aaatcgggga ctgccacaag attcttccct
    41881 taatccaaga tccgcaaatc tttgaaaaat gccatgaatt gagtacttcc tgtaacattc
    41941 gatgcctttt agaacatgca gtgaaacaca atatgctttc tattcttcaa aaacataagg
    42001 atcatataag gttacacttg gcattaatcc aagtactatt tgagttggcg tgtcatgaac
    42061 ataaaaatga catcgttcga tggatcggct attccctaca catacatcat ctagagacta
    42121 tttttgatac cgccctgctc cataaaaatt tatccttata tgttttaggg tatgaacttc
    42181 ttatgcacaa ggtgaataca gaggctgcaa atatagatgt acccgatttg ctaacacagc
    42241 accttcgaag cgcggcagca ggaggtctcc ttcattttat gttagagaca ttaaagtatg
    42301 gtgggtgtgt ggataaaacg gttttattcg cagcgatcag ttacaaacat aggaaaattg
    42361 tggctcattt tatttatcaa gttccccgta aaacagttga agaactacta ctccatgccg
    42421 tgcagactcg ggcccccaaa aaaactctga acctactttt atcttcctta aactactccg
    42481 tgcacaccat catcaaacaa ctcgtacgta gtgttgccat ctacaggtcc acgcttgtcg
    42541 taaagctttt gctcatgcgg cgaaaaaaga agttaaacct aatagatgct gttttagcca
    42601 gacttgtaaa atactgcacc tatacagaca ttgtaaaatt catacgtgag ttttctgtga
    42661 gcccggaaag ggtgatcaaa atggctgcac gggaatctag gacctttctg atcgaaatga
    42721 tctccaaagc tgcttggaga aatcacccac agacgatgat tcaccatctc aaacaactaa
    42781 cctataccat gaagcctgaa tctggaaaag accttctcat atatatgatc cactatattt
    42841 atcaaacctc taatttgctg gtagcggagg aggaaaaaaa tatttttaaa ctggcaactt
    42901 tttatgcgaa gcataactcg gtaaacaggt ttaaacaaat atgtgaagac tattatgcac
    42961 tagacgtaga tgcacggttt aaaacactta ttttagaatg ctttgaaatt gccgtccaaa
    43021 aaaactatcc tagaattgca aatattgtgg atgactttat tcgattcctt ttttataagg
    43081 gagatataac caaggaagaa attagcgaag cctattcttt gaaggatact gagttatatg
    43141 tagacttaaa atggttacaa caagaataga aatggtttta aacaaggttt agtttaaaca
    43201 gtgtaaacaa agtttaaaca aggtttaaac cttattcatt gaaatccatc gaaaaaaaag
    43261 ctgtttgttt atcccataaa ctcatctttt tttttggttt caaagtttta tactaaaatt
    43321 tagcatttta taatatttat aattaagtgt tttgcatgca ctgcagaaat tctcatcttt
    43381 attaatttgt tcaataccac atgtcataca atatgttgtt tggttatcaa gattaacttt
    43441 atgaaaggaa agcaggtaag ccacaaattt aaaagtaaaa tacctttcat ttaaaataat
    43501 cttatgaata tattttcgat aaggaggcat gaaagcattt gccaaaataa atcgcatgaa
    43561 gcacttggaa aaacccatat cttctaacct tttgtgggta taaactctat ttttgtgttt
    43621 tacagaaact tcatgggtaa aatagtcgtt atagctatca atcatttttt taagccctat
    43681 aatacccaag gttgcacgca taaagccaca gtttctgctc cagaagccat gcacctgtaa
    43741 aggatgcttt tcatataacc aattacaaaa tttcattccg caacagtaac atgttatttc
    43801 agtgggtgat gtatagaata atccggcatt agaaaacttt tcataatttt ttatgtcatg
    43861 gattgcgaag cttttgtttc gtgcatccac ggagctatag cctgcatatt taggtttgac
    43921 ttcaaataat cgtaaagaga tatatgtatc tatcgtattt attttaggat acatttcata
    43981 attcttatat ataatataaa aaaaattaca aacatttgta atgctcatcc tcaatagaca
    44041 gccgagttgt aggctttatt tttctaataa catgaagaac atagtttctc ataagaccct
    44101 caagtcggtt attgatcatt ccaatacatt ttctcaatga ggtcatgaag cctggtattt
    44161 tgctaattgc ttggcagagt gccaacagat tgcccactaa agtatctaat agattaccta
    44221 ctagctatag tgagctaacc tctctatatt tattttatac ttttcatttt ttaatagatt
    44281 taatatttta taaaaaaaat atttagtttt ttatacaaga atgtcgacaa aaaaaaagcc
    44341 cacgattacc aagcaagagc tttactccct agtagcggca gatacccagt taaataaagc
    44401 tttgattgaa agaatcttta caagtcaaca aaaaataatc caaaatgcct taaaacacaa
    44461 tcaagaagtg attataccac ccggaatcaa gttcaccgtc gttacagtaa aagctaaacc
    44521 tgctcgccaa ggccataatc cggcaacagg agagcctatt caaattaaag ctaaacccga
    44581 acataaagcg gtaaaaatac gagcattgaa acctgtacat gacatgttaa attaatttat
    44641 aatccgtgtt cctcatctat gccatcatct tcttcaatac atttttgcca atcaaaacgg
    44701 attaaatcta agtcgtgaat attaaaatac ataccatcat acattttaat atagtctaaa
    44761 tttaagtttt tctcaaaaac ttttatcgtt tttgagaaaa tgatcttatc aattatttcc
    44821 ttattaagat ttgcaggaat aatacaaaac ttatttttag gtacttcatt tatgatatta
    44881 ataaattgag taaaaattat ttcttgtttt tcttctgttt catacaatcg ttgtaaatgt
    44941 aagggttttt catttaatgg tttgtttgaa gataaaaaga atgtgtaatc cggattgaaa
    45001 gtatttttgg tatcaatcat tattctgtct gcttgagcat atgccaaacc agaccaaata
    45061 taacggtcca caattacaat aaaatttagt ttaagtagtg ctgcaatttc tgccgtaaat
    45121 tcacatcgat gttttgtgaa taatccgtgc aattcttctg atggcatttt tacgatttta
    45181 tttaatacat ccaatataag cttaccggtg tccgtgtttg gactgggaaa atgcatatat
    45241 atcacatcat atctcttatt ttccaatgca ttttttagct ttcttgcttg tgtgcttttc
    45301 cccacaccat tgattccttc gatggcaata agtactccac gcatgattaa taaacgagta
    45361 aaaagaattc attttttaac atttcttata aatacatatt gtacaacact gcatcagccg
    45421 catagcttcg ttaaaaaatg tagcggatgc tttttataca acctatattc atctttacaa
    45481 catatatact tggcacagag ccatatctgg cccatatctg ggccataatt aagataaaaa
    45541 ttattttaga cgctgctaca gcgaaatcaa cattatgtac tgcggcatat tatgcccata
    45601 agtaatctgc aatgtatgac gtcttaatgc ataaaacatt taagtaaaac aaatttgaat
    45661 aaaaaaaata attgttataa tggcgttgtt acacaaagaa aagcttatag aatgcattga
    45721 taatgagctg caaaacagtg gaacgctatt acttctaaca aaaaatattg ttgtatcaga
    45781 aatttcatac aatggcaatg attataaata ttttaccttt aatgacaatc atgacctgat
    45841 aggccaagaa aatcttaaag gagcaacatc caacaacatt gctaagatgg tttataattg
    45901 gatcgcgaaa aatcctcaaa ctaataagat ttgggttggt gaaccgcgaa ttcgcattta
    45961 ttttaaaaac aatttatatc atactaataa taaccatgta tgtataaaag atttctataa
    46021 ggtttcaacc tcagttggtc ctaatatctt taatgatcgt agcatttggt gtactaaatg
    46081 cacatccttt tatccattca gcagcatttt atcacccaat ttattccaat aaattagata
    46141 cattttacta cgattaagat aatgaattgc attattatga taaaaattgc attattacgg
    46201 ctgattcatc attttatgat aaattatcta taggatatcc tatagataat gaattatttt
    46261 tttatctata tatcacataa agatctgata tgggctaaaa gtatattcaa actatttatc
    46321 atataggtct gttaaaaaca tacataggtt atttataaat tgaataaaat ttttttaaat
    46381 atcaccggaa cattcaacat ggtgttgata cagtttttaa caggtttctt ctatttatat
    46441 ggtaagagac tgttctcaat tagcaaagtt atggacatga tatgtctaga ctattatacc
    46501 attcttcctg ctcctctggc gatgatgtta gcggcgagag taaaaaacta tgacctcata
    46561 aaaaaactgc acgaatggga aatccctgtt gactatgctt tacttgtagt agatgatgtg
    46621 ccgactatcg actactgctt aagccttggc gccatctctc cgactagagc acaaaaaaga
    46681 cgactgctaa gggacaccac attcaacccc atttataagt atcttatgaa ctgctccggc
    46741 tttccaacaa agagagaaaa aaacattcct tgtgatgtgc aatgcgaaag actgcaaaaa
    46801 accatcataa aagaactggt atttaactgc tccgtactgc ttgaaatgat actgctctca
    46861 gaaaaagaat atgcatacgc cctacactat gcagcaaaat ataaccaatt gcctatcctg
    46921 atgtattgct ggcaacaatc aacaaacgcg gaatctgttt tgttaaaaac ctgctgctct
    46981 gataaaaaca tcaattgttt taatcattgt atcatatatg gcggcgcgca gaatctggat
    47041 gctgcaatga tagaagcggc aaaacacgat gcccgaatgc taatcaacta ctgtgtcatg
    47101 cttggtggaa gatccctaaa cgaagcaaga gaaacggcca ttatatttgg acacattgaa
    47161 tgcgcacatc attgctcgag attgcaatct tacgccatgc gcgactaaat cttgaggagt
    47221 atatatttat attatatttt tttgacaaaa aaatataagg tttgtataca aagatctata
    47281 tatagatttg tatacaaaga tttgtacaca aaaggttaat taaacaataa ttgtttggac
    47341 acagaaaatc aatctagcgg gtaaataagc ttattttttt ttgcataata cagagaattt
    47401 agatcattaa gatcatcaag agatattact taccatactt gttaagtttt tttacacata
    47461 gaaagtttgg attctgttca ggaagttttt catagacatt atcttcacag ctagtgataa
    47521 taattttagg ttttttctta tgcctgcgat ggaaaacatc cagtttgtaa agagggaaat
    47581 gcatgaagag gggtttttgg tagtccttgt tcagagattt gactaaatct gcatgtcctg
    47641 taaaaactgc ccaatcccaa gtattaaatc ctttaagata gtcttttcgg ttcggatttg
    47701 ctccatattt tatgagagaa aggacactta gagtacgacc ccgcattgca gccttcataa
    47761 tgggcgtaat cccattaaaa ttccgaaaac aaactttgat gccaattttt ccaaaatatt
    47821 ccagcacttc ctccaaaagg agatgattct ttttttccgc caaataatgc caaacagaat
    47881 ttccatcttt atcccttcta taatagctta ttatttcccc gggataggat tcttgtttaa
    47941 aaagaaatct taaaaagtct aaacgtccat aaatgcatat ccacataaat accgtgattt
    48001 tactttgatc gcatctattg acaatccatg gatctgcttt aaaaaatctc tcaaatagtg
    48061 taaggtctcc ttttttgata agatttttaa tccagttaat aaacaagtgt tctacctcgg
    48121 ctgaaaacag gcctactgta tccattttta ggtagtcctc gtactctcac tttataagga
    48181 gtatttcttt aatttttaac gtcctttttt ttcggacttc tttggataag ccgtttatta
    48241 ccatctttaa atgccttata acgaggagga gccaggccac tttcccatat gtgcggtaat
    48301 tcttggtgtt tatgcttgcc tttggcataa ccaggccagt atttttcgat gtattcaggg
    48361 tttgttttta cgtattcttt aaaggtttga taggcttctt gaatacaggt gggctctccg
    48421 gtataatttc cgtgttcatc ttcctttaaa aagccgttaa ccctatcttt tctccactta
    48481 agattgtgct ttccaaaaat acgatcaaga tcttccgcct gctggggtgg aatcataaac
    48541 cctttcttag gtcgaagctt tttatttttt ccgtagcttc ggccatcgcg ttgcgaaaca
    48601 gtggttagga cacccgatag tctttccatg ggcgtcgcat ctaatcctat ccatccgccc
    48661 tgatgaatat caatggcaac aagctctcct ttattttggg caagccaggt ttccaagaat
    48721 gccatgcttt cttcccaggg gtaaggcccg ccaacaccac gggttgtcca atcttgcaag
    48781 gattccaggt ccgtcacctg gtaaggctct aaagaagatg gttcattgtt tttgtactgc
    48841 aaataggatt taatgaccca tttataccat gtgtcaaacc gcagcgtggc gcctccaaag
    48901 tgaaagccgt cgttgatttt aggatatctg cagcatattt caaccgtacg tttgagttct
    48961 gcaaaggcgg ccttccaagg aagtctttcg ctgcgggtaa gacggtctat tttgccctgt
    49021 gtgccgtagc gtatggcatg acgtgccaat tgcaacaatt ctgccactga tccgtgggcc
    49081 ccgatccagt ttatcggata ggcaacctcc gaaggattta aaagatgctc gtaaaagcgt
    49141 ggatcttcgg atgccaaggc gtctgcaaag gggataatac tggaaaactt gtctagacat
    49201 acgttttctg tgtttacttc taaaggtaga aaaatggttg cgtgaggctt ttgaacctgc
    49261 ttgttcagcg gcctgcatat gctttgtata atgtctctag gactatgtcg cggcgctgca
    49321 aaaaatactg cgtttagttc tggtacctct acgccctctt gaaagagtcg acagtttaat
    49381 aaaataacgg gttcctttga ggagcaaaat tctgtaaatg ttttgaggat aacctgtcgc
    49441 ggcagggttg agtgagctat cagggcatag acccctaggt ccaccagctc cgcgtatagc
    49501 tccttggcct gtttaatatc acgggtgaat accagcattt taggcgacct tacattggtt
    49561 tttaaatagg ctaaggccat tataatttgc tttacgatta tctgtttcgt ggcctcctct
    49621 ctgttaccgg gttggtgggc caatttgggc gcggccacca tctgcaattc aaagtcattt
    49681 acatagccgg cctctatgcc ttctcggaga tagtagcgaa aggcaacgcc gccaaaaagg
    49741 tcacgatttt tcatggaaag cggggtgtca tacctgggcg ttgccgttaa aaaaagtcgg
    49801 tgcccttttt taaagtttag caacacatgg gtgaagggcc gtgtctccca ttcgccgcaa
    49861 atccggtgac attcatcgct aataataaga tcgaaatcat ccaccaatag cgtggaggat
    49921 tggtaggtgg caataacaag aagagaagag gcctcctgta tccgtttcac aataatgaca
    49981 gggttggtag tcatttctat agtgtcgtga tttagcacaa tgcgggtctg gtcggacccc
    50041 acaagcataa tgttcttcaa ggaaattcca tacagataga gtttttccag ggtctgccgt
    50101 agtagggata ggcccggcac caggtacaaa atttttcctt gaagataatt ggagagaata
    50161 agataggcga cgcgggtttt gccgcatcgg caggccatct gcagaatagc tcttccgctt
    50221 cgctgcagct cctgatagcc catattggcc gcctccctct gataaagtcg atcctcaatg
    50281 gtagtccgtg tctctcctgt agaaaaaaat aatacgtcat ctgcgaaatg atcttcgtct
    50341 tctacagggg ttatcaccag gtgtcttagt ttctccttgc ttatcagcgg atcagagggc
    50401 gaagatggtt caaccactat cgtggaatca ttcatctcat aggtgggagc atcacacaaa
    50461 gtatagctta tgtccagaca gtttgcgaca tcctcagcca attgttttat tttttcaggt
    50521 aaaaggcata ggagttcttt gtttttgact cgaaaaaact gtgcacaata taacacccct
    50581 gcttcaattt tttgtgcatc cttctttgta ggcgtttcta atgtaaaaca atacctccat
    50641 tcatccgtaa aacaggttgt ataagatcca tcatgaaacc tagcggccaa gtttcctgtg
    50701 tgcccaactt tatgcaaaga ttgagtctcc agccagggat gaaccgctac gtaaaaccct
    50761 gcgcacatgc tagatcaaat tgcagtttct taataaatgt acacaggatt ttaaaaacat
    50821 gtgattacaa aatttagata agaaatattt aatattaaaa atcacggaat aaatgtcact
    50881 gtgtagagag aaagccaaaa actcctcttg accgccgtgg gaaatcatcc agggtagtag
    50941 gttgtgtttc atgaagttgt atgccgtagt gatcaccgtg gactccagat ggttattggc
    51001 atctttgcag tactttgcca tcctggcaga aaagacgata aatccacaaa ttctacccca
    51061 gttgataaga tccttaaaca actcagtcac aacctcagta aactgggttt taatttcttg
    51121 ggcactcgta agagaaaagg taattgtaac ctgcttgttc aaacaatcat cataataggt
    51181 taaaattttt tttatttgtt gctggtacgg gctaagttca tgctctgaaa tatcattcat
    51241 gtaatattta acgtatccca cgagtatttc attaatgata ttatgatata tgagctcttc
    51301 tccctccata gcggcaccct atattttttt atttaggttt caatgttggc acaattgtgg
    51361 cacaaatatg tgatatacaa caaatgtgta atatacaaca aatgtgtgat atacaacaaa
    51421 tgttaggcca cgtatagtaa cctatatgtt aaaaaatatt tttataccca acattggttt
    51481 ccttggctgt aatcagcagc tgtaaatcag cagctgtgtg ccaacaaaat tatttaaaga
    51541 tttgaaatca tatgtgtata actataacaa tggaagcaat tcttaccaaa cttgaccagg
    51601 atgaaaaaaa ggctcttcaa gccttttatc aatgtgcgtg ggaagaaact aaaagtatta
    51661 tagacgattt tcttgaagcc cctgagactc gttgcgccta taaattcaac tcatgcacaa
    51721 gaaaaatgga gcttttgttt actcccgaat tccacaccgc ctggccggaa gtccctgagt
    51781 gtaaagagtt catattaaac tatttgagac tcgtgtcggg acatcgagtg gtattaaaag
    51841 gctctaaatt tctttttaca aaagagacta agaacctggg tattcctagt accatcaatg
    51901 ttgactttca ggccaacatt gagaatatgg atgacctaca gaagggaaat cttattggca
    51961 aaatgaatat taaagaaagt taaatgaaat aaattttaaa tataacgagt ggcatcaaaa
    52021 attaagtaaa atcaagtaaa atcaaaaatc aagtaaaatt aaaaactatg tggacgatgc
    52081 ctttgtctca atagtctcaa gatcattcaa taattcatgt aacgtaaaaa agttggtcca
    52141 tttttttgaa aacattaaaa gacgttcgtc ttcataaata aaaaagtcat tcgaaggaaa
    52201 aatgatatac tcaataccat aatcttgcaa tatttttttt aagtctctta gagtccaggg
    52261 atgtactagg cttctacgcg aagtgagcat cataaaaata tctaatattt tttgcgccat
    52321 gagccaacgc ggattctcat tggcccacaa atcaataata attctcttgt caaccgtgag
    52381 cattcctact tgatttgagg aaatgattag atgcccagcg gtccacccca ttaggagata
    52441 acgcagcgtt gtagaaatgt cacatataga aggcatccct ccgcaacacg aacccaaatt
    52501 aggatgcgtg tgaaacacga acatagcagg cttgttggcc accctgctat aaatctcagc
    52561 aggtatcata gcctcactgc caaagtaaat gttctctcct gccttatatg ggcttggaat
    52621 gatttccact atctcgggta cgccgtttat catattaatg cggccgcacc attcacgatc
    52681 atccttcaaa aattttttga gggcaccccg gacgttgtcc caattaagca acagagtatt
    52741 tacaatctca ttccgctccg tccagtactc cctgaaactt cttttagact tgctaagctg
    52801 ttcccaggat tcaaactcgg tccaatgttt tttttctttt ggggaagact taccttttga
    52861 aacatttttt gcggctccac catctacact atccttttcc aaaataatct ccttcatatt
    52921 ttgagttata tgggcattac taagcacttt agtggtaatc tgtttaccta tatgattcag
    52981 cagaaaacca agtttatcca tttgtgtctc aaccatttat tcttaacaaa acaaaaaaaa
    53041 ttaaaaatca tcgtcgttta aaaagagttt gaaggcaaac gcatcatcct taacacagtt
    53101 ctgatactgc gtaggtctta actcgaaaaa gttggttttt tctacttcat taagaaagaa
    53161 tttagtcatc tgaggaaaag ggttttccac cttataaata cttttgcact gcagcatgaa
    53221 gcacagatta tctgtaaagt agcgtatata ttgaaatagc atttcttttg aaaaaccggg
    53281 aactcttccc cttgccttgt caaaggcata gctaatgaac tcatccacca gttccacggc
    53341 ctccttcaga attttgtgaa tgaccttttc ttcgggaatg ttatacacat aatttgagac
    53401 aagaaaacac gcaaagctac agtgtactcc ctcatcgcgt gagataaact cattatagct
    53461 tacaagcccc ggcataatat tttgttcctt aagaaactgg atcgccacaa agtggttttg
    53521 aaataaaatg ccctccacgg cggcgaagcc cacaagtcgc tcgcccagac tgtttttagc
    53581 ggggtccatc cactgtcgca cccactgagc tatttttttt atgataggat gtttttcaat
    53641 accgctgaag atgcgctgtt gttccttttc atctgggatc agcgttttta tctgtattga
    53701 gtaggcctcg ctatgaacgc actcttgggc agcctgcatt gtataaaagt atagcacttc
    53761 ctttacttta atttcgcgca taaagttggt taaaaggttt tcgataacaa tttcgtcggc
    53821 aacgacaaag aaggctaaaa tttgtttata aaattcgcgc tgcggctttg gcatggcctc
    53881 ccagtcatcc atgtccttac acatgtccac ctcctgcgcc gtccacgtca aactttctaa
    53941 ttttttgtac cagttccaac attctgggtg ctgaatagga aaaatagtga aacgttggga
    54001 attttcaatt agtaattcct ccatatttga aataaatatt aatatcttca aatttattgg
    54061 ctgcgatgga gaagaagctt tctattgttg agacgttggc atctgctacg tacggaaagg
    54121 cgttaaatgt tgatttagat aggatattac aggcgcagaa taaatatact cttcaagagc
    54181 ttatttccta ctgcagcgct ctaaccatat tacattatga ctattcaacc cttgcagcgc
    54241 gactttcggt gtacctactg catcagtcaa cggcctcctc cttctcagag gcggtaagcc
    54301 tgcaggccgc acaatcctgc tcacgcctgt ctccccagtt tgtagacgtc gtctacaagt
    54361 ataaagccat ttttgacagc tacattgact atagcagaga ttacaagcta accctcctgg
    54421 gaatagaaac catgaaaaat tcttacttgt taaaaaataa agatggcgtc atcatggaac
    54481 gcccgcagga cgcttatatg cgcgtcgcca ttatgattca tgggatggga agagtggtca
    54541 atatgaagat gattctgctg acctatgacc tgctttcccg gcacgtcatc acacatgcat
    54601 cgcccaccat gttcaatgcg ggcaccaaaa agccgcagct ttccagctgc ttcctgctaa
    54661 atgtaaacga taatttagaa aatttatacg atatggtaaa aacggccggc atcatttcag
    54721 gcggcggcgg cggaataggg ctgtgcttgt caggaatacg ggcaaaaaat agctttatct
    54781 ccggtagcgg tcttagaagt aacggcatac aaaattatat tgttttacag aatgcttcac
    54841 aatgctacgc caaccagggg ggcctacgcc ccggagccta cgcagtctac ctagagctgt
    54901 ggcaccaaga catctttaca tttttacaaa tgccccgcct aaaaggacaa atggctgaac
    54961 agaggcttaa tgcccccaat ctcaagtacg gcctatgggt tcccgaccta tttatggaaa
    55021 tactcgaaga ccaaatacac gacagaggcg acggcacatg gtacctcttt tcgccggatc
    55081 aggcccctaa tctacataaa gtctttgatt tggaacgatc gcgctacaaa aatgcacatc
    55141 gcgaatttag aaagctttat tatcagtatg ttgccgaaaa gaggtatacc ggcgtcacaa
    55201 cggccaaaga gattatcaaa gagtggttca aaacactcgt tcaggtgggg aatccctata
    55261 tcgggtttaa ggatgcgatc aatcgtaaaa gcaacctttc acacgtgggc accatcacta
    55321 actctaacct ctgtattgag atcacaattc cctgctggga gggcagtgag gccgagcagg
    55381 gggtttgcaa ccttgccgcg gtaaatctgg ccgcctttat acgtgaaaac agctatgatt
    55441 atcgcgggct catagaggca gcaggcaacg tcacagaaaa tttagataat attatagata
    55501 acggctacta ccccacggag gccacccgta gaagcaatat gcggcaccga cccattggca
    55561 tcggggtctt tggcctggcc gacgtgtttg cgtcttttaa aatgaaattt ggttcacccg
    55621 aggccattgc catggatgag gccatccatg cagccctata ctacggcgcc atgcgacgat
    55681 ccgttgaact tgcaaaagaa aaaggaagtc accccagttt tccggggtct gcggcctcaa
    55741 aaggcctgtt gcaacccgac ctatgggttc gctgcgatga tttagttttc tcctgggaag
    55801 aacgcgtggc acagacaacg cagggtgtgt tgacgccaaa aaagtggtgg cagctacggc
    55861 tggcggcgat gcagggagtt cgaaatggat atctcacggc ccttatgccc accgcaacct
    55921 cctcaaattc taccggcaaa aacgaatgct ttgagccctt tacatccaat ttatatacac
    55981 gtagaacatt aagcggggaa tttattgttt taaataagta tttaatagac gatttaaaag
    56041 aaatgaatct ttggacagag gccattcaac agcagctact aaatgcgggg ggtagcattc
    56101 agcacattct ggatataccg gccgagatcc gtgaacgata taaaacctct agagaaatga
    56161 accagaaaat tttaacaaaa cacgcggctg cacgcaaccc cttcgtgtcc caaagcatgt
    56221 ctctgaacta ctacttctat gaacctgaat taagccaagt acttacagtg ctcgtcctag
    56281 gctggaaaaa gggtctaacc accggctcct attactgcca ctttagcccc ggagcaggta
    56341 cccaaaaaaa gattataaga aactctgaga aagcgtgtag tgcggactgc gaggcgtgtc
    56401 ttctgtagga gtctcgcggt aaaaaagcag cggggaccat atggcaaacc ccagcaagag
    56461 gataatgaat aaaaaaagta aacaggcatc cattagttcc atattaaatt tttttttctt
    56521 ctatataatg gaatattttg ttgcggtaga caatgaaacc cccttggggg tttttacttc
    56581 catggagcaa tgcgaggaaa cgatgaaaca ataccccggc ctccattacg tcgtttttaa
    56641 gtatacgtgt ccggcggacg cagaaaatac agatgttgta tatttaatac cctcgttaac
    56701 cttgcacacc cccatgtttg tagaccactg cccgaaccgt actaaacaag cacgacatgt
    56761 attgaaaaaa ataaacttag tgttcgaaga agaatctatt gaaacttgga aggtttcagt
    56821 aaatactgtg ttccctcacg ttcacaatag attatctgcg ccgaaacttt ccatcgacga
    56881 ggccaatgaa gccgtagaaa agtttttgat acaggcaggg cgactcatgt ctctataaaa
    56941 gtctcctttt ttatcgaaga agtctcttcc tttatcggaa aagtctcttc ctttattgag
    57001 gaagtctctg ttatgggtaa gaggtttgaa acaacgcagg ggctctgctt aatctgctgt
    57061 ctcacaaagg gaatcaaact acccgccttc gtatttttaa tgtagtaatt acccttgttg
    57121 tggtgaattt taagaccata gcgtattccc aacactttat taatgaattt taaaattgtt
    57181 tggggatcca ttttattagg ctttttaagc ttaaactcaa agctaactgc gcttaaatca
    57241 tactgaacaa attcattaac gagtttcgtc atcaattgct cattggtcaa tatattaggg
    57301 tcctggacgc atttaaagcc gcacttagtt aacagcataa tagcatacat atgggattga
    57361 aagctataat taaattgcag atcatgatgc tctgcatgtt gcatggccca ttggtggaag
    57421 tttaattcct gagtttgtaa catagtaagc gattcgtgta ttgtttttcc gcggcttatt
    57481 tgaacacgac ccgtgtagtt ctgttttgtc ataaaactat tatattgttc aacaaatttg
    57541 ggggtaattt tattaccgtg ccatgcataa aattcgagta gtttatactt ttcatacgcg
    57601 aacatgtctt gctggtctac tgtgatgcct tcttttaagt tttgtttaat ttgcaaagct
    57661 ttattggcat caatagtttc agccgaggca atgttgacat aatcctggtg cttaatttcc
    57721 attttaatac ttgtatactg tttgaccgtc tccagttttt cacccgtcaa tataaacacc
    57781 ttagcgccgg tgtcagcgac ttggttaata aatcgtgtta taaagtgatt ttttgataaa
    57841 tgctgtatcc gcattgtttc aagccataaa tggtagtacg gagttttata atatatcggc
    57901 ctacctgttt ccttactata cgtgaaggaa agctggtgat tatttatcgt ctgaaagagg
    57961 gtgtcacgtt tttgtaatgt gaacgtttca atgtcttcaa ttgtttccgg aaagtaattt
    58021 tgttttccct gtaaacagat tttataacat ttactcttta attcacgcac gcggcccaac
    58081 atttgacaac atgtttctac gtcacacgac atattgttaa aaaagccgta taaaacatca
    58141 aacctcttat cttcatacga aacacccgct gaaatcgtgg gcgtatagat aaggatatca
    58201 atgagtcccc aataatagga tacgttatta aaatgggatt cccgttcatg agcactgctt
    58261 ttagaactat aaaacccgat ctttttttcc gggaactttt tctgaataaa cgattgtaac
    58321 agacgggcct ccattaatga atttgtagga ataacaattt ttttgtcttc tagcaaatcc
    58381 tttaaaagat tatttaacca aatttctcgt gaagaggtga aataatacat gtcattctgg
    58441 gccttttggt actgattcca atgaaagaag ataggtacat ccccacgaaa acgttgtaga
    58501 atattatacg ttcgatttcc taggtttgca tccaagcata taacataatt tgccgtttca
    58561 agcatccaca tgaaaatagc aaaagaggga gcaaagtatt tgtgcaggcc gctattaaat
    58621 tgattaaaga tcgattctac ctcatccaaa ataagcaggt ccacgggctc agctgtggag
    58681 gttaggcgga aaagtgattc tacttgaatg atgactcttt cgtagctgtc caagtctcca
    58741 gttacttcgc tgtacaatgt gaaatttggc agccgggttt gtatattttt ggagaagatt
    58801 tgtcgaaacg tcacaaaccg tatggtttgc tgttttgaaa tagaatcatt accatagtat
    58861 ttttgcaaat agttgcgcag ttggatggtt ttgcctattt tcatttgagc ctttacaaca
    58921 agcgtgggga cccgttcata ctctcgcata ctactttcat catagatgtg tttttgagta
    58981 tcaggcagtt cttcaaagag aatggactca tggacctcta tgctctttgt catcacttgc
    59041 tccacatagg tttccacaaa attggttgta ccggaaaggc tgcccatgag aaggctatgt
    59101 ttattgtcat ggcgacaatg ttgatacact ttatttcccg cgactcttaa aattagggta
    59161 ttgtccttat cgtgcatacg cttacaaatt tcacagtaac ttggacttgt acgtttaaac
    59221 aatactaaat ttttatggac acggagaaaa caatgatttt tacataacac tcctgcgaat
    59281 tttaacactt cttcaagttc attttgttgg atggaatcac aggaattcgt cgtttctttt
    59341 acatgtgtga ggatacaagg taaacacgtc gtttcaaagg gggttgttat gagagtatcg
    59401 ctctttttcg tggtcatact ggtctcaaac acatctgcaa gctcttcgtt aaacatttta
    59461 acacgcatgc tacctttttt atgagatcct atgatgcgaa aattctgaat gcttttgttg
    59521 acctgggggt caacaaaggg ataaacgtgt ttgggaagat tttctaacac tttggacgta
    59581 aaggctttgg cctcattgtt gtttaatact gagtacgtat aaagtatgat atgaaaggag
    59641 tatttgagtt ctcgtttttt atttaaccca acagaatctg ttagtaaaat ttgttcacgc
    59701 gttaggttaa tgttataagg taaagaatac gtctcgtaaa atacatccat gatgacgtta
    59761 atgatgatgt caagtatgtt gtagacatta tcatcatcat cttcttcaga atatgactta
    59821 tttaccggga agtcgatgtc gaattttaag cgctgaggca aaaatccaaa caccacttca
    59881 tgaaaacact tctgctcaaa gggctgagcc gcctcccact cccaaaaatc atcacggctt
    59941 gaaaaaactc taaaaagatt gttatattca tctcgcacca caaagtgatt tttcaaagtt
    60001 ttgagagaat atttatcttc tacggcttct ccttgggagt tacagcgaag aaacttaaaa
    60061 gtttcttgca ttttaattat tacagattaa atcaattatg atgcggcgga ccgccgccat
    60121 aggcggcttc atataaaaat gaattctttt aattagagtt aggtattgtt gattatataa
    60181 tcaatcatgg ttgagccacg cgaacagttt tttcaagatc tgctttcagc agtggataaa
    60241 caaatggaca ctgtaaaaaa tgatataata gacgtcatga aagaaaaaac atcttttctt
    60301 gtatcattcg aaaactttat ggaacggtac gataccatgg aaaaaaatat tcaagacctt
    60361 cagaataagt acgaagaaat ggcgaacaat cttgttgccg ttatggcaga tacgaaaatt
    60421 cagcttggag ccattattgc tcaacttgag attataatgg taaacggcac tccacttccg
    60481 gcaaaaaaga caacgatgaa ggataccaca tccttaccat catcaaaccc taataatgaa
    60541 caatcggtgt ttaccaatgg ttctcctact tcaggcaaaa caagtgaaac agccaaaaaa
    60601 aatcctacga atgcgatgtt cttcacgcgt agcgaatggg catcctctga agcatttcga
    60661 caaaagtttt taacaccaga aattcaagcc atattggatg agcagtttgc aaataagacc
    60721 ggtatcgaaa gattgcatgc tgagggcctt tacatgtgga gaacccagtt ttccgacgaa
    60781 cagaagaaaa tggtcaaaga gatgatgaag aagtaatatt tttattaaaa atctttttac
    60841 caaataataa aaaatatttt ttactttttt ttcttcataa tatacataga atgcctacaa
    60901 aagctggcac aaaaagtacc gcaaataaaa aaacgaccaa ggggccctcc aaatctggtt
    60961 ctgcccaagg ccacaccggc aaaacccatg ctacggccct gcatcaaggg atgctctata
    61021 aagatatggt aaacattgcc aaatctaagg gcattccgat ttaccagaat ggatcacgtc
    61081 ttactaaaag tgaattggag aaaaaaatta aacggtcaaa atgagtctaa tcagaaagct
    61141 taagcctgga acaattagcc ttgtgctggg acctatgttt gctggcaaaa cgacgtttct
    61201 tattcattgc attaacatgc tcgaacgttt agaaaaaaaa gtagtcttca taaaatctac
    61261 aaaaaacacc cgagacaaaa cgattcaaac acactccggt atacagctac gacccaatca
    61321 atgtaaaatt atagaaagca cacagctatc tgatgtggga tctctaaccg atacccatgc
    61381 agttgtgata gatgaagcgc atttttttga cgatttaata agatgccgca cctgggcaga
    61441 tgaaaaaaaa attattattc ttgcgggact caatgcttcc ttcgagcaga aaatgtttca
    61501 gcccatcgtt cgtatttttc cttactgcaa ctgggttaag tatattggtc gcacctgtat
    61561 gaaatgtaac cgacataatg catgctttaa tgtgcgtaag aacgcggaca agtcgcttat
    61621 ccttgcggga gggagtgaac tatacgtaac atgctgtaat aactgtctaa aaaaataaat
    61681 ttattaaatg gttgcgacct attaaataat aaatatatta tactataatg gatcattatc
    61741 ttaaaaaatt acaggatatt tataagaagc ttgagggtca cccctttctt tttagtccgt
    61801 cgaaaaccaa tgaaaaagag tttattactc tgctaaacca agccttggcc tcgacgcagc
    61861 tttaccgcag catacaacag ctgtttttaa cgatgtataa gctagatccc attgggtttg
    61921 ttaactatat taaagcgagt aaacaagagt atttatgtct gttgattaat cctaaactag
    61981 tcactaagtt tttaaaaata acgagcttta aaatttacat taatttcagg ctaaaaactt
    62041 tctatataag tcctaataag tataataatt tttacatcgc tccctctgaa gaaaaggcca
    62101 atcatctcct aaaagaagaa aaaacctggg caaagattgt tgaagaagga ggagaagaat
    62161 cctaagacaa cttacatttt tttttgctat ttttatagga atatgtatac gcatgttgat
    62221 gttgtgggga tagcggaagc ctcggcggcc ctttacgtgc aaaaagatag ggatcgctac
    62281 ttggacgtgc taactgccat cgaaaacttt atttaccaac acaaatgcat cataacaggg
    62341 gaaagcgccc acctcctctt tttgaaaaaa agtatttatc tttacgaatg ttactccaac
    62401 aatgtagcgg agcatagtaa ggctttggcg accctgcttt ataaacttga tccggaatac
    62461 ctcactcgtt acacagtact cattaccaag gtccccaacc aatcgtatgt tattaacgta
    62521 gatcagcgag aatttgtgcg cctatatgcc attccagcag ttaaagaaca cttaccaatt
    62581 cccattttac ccttccattg caccagcgct ctcactcagc aagaactgtt ttgtttagga
    62641 cccgaactac agttaataca aatatattcc aagctctgta accccaactt tgtcgaggaa
    62701 tggcctacgt tgctcgacta cgaaaaaaac atgcggacgc tatttttaga acagttttcg
    62761 caaagattgg aaaagacggg cggggaggag gatgaaaaac acaaaaatat tattaaaaaa
    62821 ataattctag aaatggtttc tactcgtcag cgaatcgttg ttgggggtta catacaaaaa
    62881 aacctgtaca accacgtcgt caaaaataga aatcgtttac agcttattac gagtttaaat
    62941 atttatgaag aaaaagagat catccagcaa ttttgtgatt caaatggact gaagatcaaa
    63001 atacgtatca acaatccgct cttgcctaca aatccagaat tacggcgctt aactatttat
    63061 tttaataatg atgaccagtc atatctaatt gtagatatgt acaacacggg aagctacgaa
    63121 ctggtgccca ccaatcaggt aaatacactt gatggcagct ttttaatagg aacacctttc
    63181 gtgcaggcgc ggtttttgtt ggtagagatc tgggtgctta tgcttattgc gcagcaaact
    63241 aaaaaggaca ccaaaaaaat aatccatttt tttataaacc aatacgaaac gcttatgaat
    63301 ggtccttggc ctagcatgga ggcccttttt ccctcgagca gtaacagata tttaggcaac
    63361 tatgtagacc ctaatgcgct cataaagtgg gctcaactaa aattaaaaag aattccgctt
    63421 ttttaccccg gaaggccgga tgaagaagaa gagtaatgta tatatattta aatatatata
    63481 ttaagccggc tgaaatactc ttggtgaaag tacggatgta atattaacgt tggccgctcg
    63541 catttcgtgt tgaaatacga tggaggaacg acggctatcc accatgctga tatcggcctg
    63601 gacatcgcag ttcatgcact tgtagatggg atgactcgcg ttatagatgg caggctcgcc
    63661 acagtttcta cagatgtagg agatgcagcc atccgagtca tcgtgcgatt tttctatgat
    63721 ggtttgcatg gcgccctgcg ccgtaagcac ccaatgctcc atctctccca ggcgaagacc
    63781 tccgtgcgat cgtttgccgt ccaacggctg gcctgtgagg gcatccgtgg gcccatagct
    63841 tgcaacggcg taccgatcat ccagcacaaa tttttgcagg cgctggtggt aggttggtcc
    63901 tatgaagatg gccgcgtcaa agtactcacc ggtctggccg ttgaacattt tttggcatcc
    63961 attgaagcgt aaaccttctt gcgccagtct ttctgaaaga agctgcacat taatgggcag
    64021 aaatgcggtg ccgtctgtta ctactccctg tagagcattt gctagaccaa ccgtcgtttc
    64081 tatcatttga ccattggtca ttcgggaggg atgtgaatgt gggtttacaa tgaggtcggg
    64141 ctgcagtccg tcctctgtga aaggcatatc tgaggtgggc aaggccagcg ccgcaatgcc
    64201 cttgttcccg ctgcgagaac tcatcttgtc accaatattg agatttcttt catagcgcag
    64261 acgcatgagg ccgaagatct cgtcattggg tccatgggga cgcatcacag catctacgac
    64321 ggccggctca tcgaagccgt acatgacaga ccgatcgatg tatttgttga gttcgtcttt
    64381 ttcgccccgt attttggcca cttttcctat gatgatgtcg ccttttttga ccaccgttcc
    64441 tacgggcacg aatccatcta caagcttttc ataattggca ccgggcttaa gatttttggt
    64501 gattaaggga tcgggctttc caaacgactc tatgtcgctt tctaattcta ctttttcttc
    64561 tcggtagaag gtgccggcaa agccgcccct gtcaataaag gactgtgaca cgatcacaga
    64621 gtcctcctga ttgtaaccgc cgtagatcat ataggccaca atggtattta gcccgttagg
    64681 aatgacatag ttatgtgcta tggtctttac aagcggcatt tcattgtaaa actggaagaa
    64741 gcggttcata tctacacgat atggccaact aaagcaatac cagcccccgg tttgtcggcc
    64801 ttggtttgtt tcataggtaa cacgcgcagg ttgggtgcag tttgcgtagg gagagacgag
    64861 ggcggcaagg cccaaaatgg cttgaggtac gtctacgtgc gtgaagcgac gcgtcacatc
    64921 gtgtttgtgc ttgcgcagtt cagtaatgga gaaggcgaca agacaatttt ctgcctcctc
    64981 aggggtaatg aactcacaga tgccctgcgc tacgagatct tcaagtgtaa gcgttccggc
    65041 taaaatagct tttgccattt gagacgtaaa tcgcgtattt tgaacgaaag atattttatg
    65101 tttttcccag tctttatcgc ctttttttct ggcctctgca gccttgtagc aagcctcatt
    65161 atatttttca atgttattat ctacaatgag cagagggcgg gtcagcctgc cgacgtccaa
    65221 ccagaattct acttcatcta ccatgctatc ccagtagatg gtggtatggg gatgtacgat
    65281 cttgccttca cggcgaaaca ttctataccg ctgagcaagc tcaaaggcgt tggtacagca
    65341 gccgatccac tctccgttga taaatacgcg tgctagaccc tttcgtacaa tgtccttgtt
    65401 agaaacatcg gctaactgtt gaatggccgg atctgatagg aggcgttgtt ttaacgaaag
    65461 tacttccccg gcagtgcaga cattggcggt gatggctaat tgtttggaca tgcctacttt
    65521 ttcgccagta tcggctgact gggctacgca gatgtatcct gggtaggatg catgcacgcg
    65581 acgcatcatg tcagctcttt ccgtttgttt ggatgcgttg gtggtgctat gggtatttac
    65641 cgtacgcaac gctgaaatag tatttaacaa attttttctt tccaagcttt gggtagatac
    65701 tctgtttaca atagggcgct gccgcaccat gatggtttta tttcctgaaa tgatagactg
    65761 ttccatactg cggttgagat cggaggcggt gttttttgat aaagcggcag aaaacgcctc
    65821 gataatgttt cgctgggtca gctcctcaaa ggctgtttgt ttaagaagtt ctttgaaccc
    65881 attgatgatg ggtgctataa cggatgtgtt aaagatagct ttaaaagctt tggcaagcga
    65941 aacccctgag ccgtgcaccc gcttggtgcg gtagctatcg cggtccgtgg gcggaaatac
    66001 gttcataatg acaagaagta ttttatgaat aagcaggcct aaaaagcgca gctttcgtac
    66061 acgtgtatct gcggtttggc ccatgtgtgg cagcaatatt ttgtctaaaa tagtaagctg
    66121 tctttcattc aagtattgta ccgcgttttc atcgcttttg taagcagacg ggttggagac
    66181 aaatttagaa accttctcgg ataaaaactg gataattttt tcccggttca gctcgtgttg
    66241 gaccggctga aatatagggt ctgaaacatg aatggatttt tccaagattt ctaccatgaa
    66301 ggtatttaca ggggagttgg attctagatc gaataccact tgctcaatga tgctgtcatc
    66361 gcctgtcatc ccaaacatgc gaaagatgag gtaccagggt atgcgaagct ttgagaactt
    66421 ggtgctattg atttcaatgg taatagcgcc ggtagtcatg tagcgtataa tgatttgaga
    66481 gctattttca aaggcacctc ctggttgcga gataaactcg ccgcgaatga tttcattgtt
    66541 tccttgctgc atggtatggt aatggatgtg aagcgtgtta aagcggatgt tttccaaaag
    66601 gtccacgacc cattcccccc ctcgggctat aaagtaaccg ccgggttcat tagggtcttc
    66661 tcctatttct ttttttgcag ttttggatag gtcatgcgtg tggcagcgat tactgccccg
    66721 catgatggga aatgtagata cctgaaaagg aggaatgctt gctcgtttca cctcctgccg
    66781 gccattgcta taatgcgccg ttaaaataac ctcggcggcc agtttaacag ggcctgaata
    66841 ggaaagacca cacaggcgtg ccttattggg cagtaaattt atcttgtttc cctgtgaata
    66901 gtttcggtgt tgcgggcgtt caatgttcac atcggtaaag ttaaattgga tctgaacaga
    66961 ttcccgaagc ttatctattt cagtatggtc gcgttggtcc ttataggtaa tatctacgtt
    67021 gaacatctgt tttacaattt gcggaattcc attgtccata agatcatcga agcttttgat
    67081 gttatatcct atcaacccag tagagtttac tgcggcggag ataaagctca gcatatcagc
    67141 ctctgtaagc tcctcattat ccacggtttc aatggggccg taggttattt gcggccgcaa
    67201 gggttccatg attatgaagt actacattaa tattcagtta ttctttaaaa taaatcttta
    67261 tttataaatc ttatttataa tataagaatg ccttattcaa gagacattac aaagtttatc
    67321 acggcaacgg aaccagaggt gggtcttccc ctgttggcgc tgcagcgctc caagtccatc
    67381 ataggggtta tccttcttgt aataagtttg ttattaattt tcattggcat tattatacta
    67441 tcggtgagta gtagtcatac caccgcaggt tctatattgg ttgtactgag ccttatccta
    67501 ggtggcggtg gtttttttct tatttataaa gataattctt aacccacata aaatttgaaa
    67561 aagtatagag taagaaaatg tccaattact attattacta tggcggggga agatatgact
    67621 ggttaaaaac ggtagaaccc actaattttt taaaaatcgg gttgccttac caggcacacc
    67681 cattacacct ccaacatcag ggaacgaccc ccccagctat cctagaaaaa tttaaacgag
    67741 tagatattct ccttaatgag gttaaatccg aaatggaccc cctcatgtta caaccagaga
    67801 ccgaaaaaaa attatatcag atattgggca gcatcgatat gttcaaagga ctgcgaaaaa
    67861 aagtggaatt tacgtacaat gctcaaattg ttacgaatgc ttggcttaaa atgtatgagc
    67921 tgctaaatac catgaatttt aataatacat ctcaggcatt ttgcaattgt gagcttccag
    67981 gagggtttat aagcgcaatt aaccatttta atcatacaat gatgcattac cctaccttta
    68041 actgggtagc ctcctccctt taccccagtt cagaaacaga tgccttggaa gaccactatg
    68101 gtctttatca gtgcaatccg gataactggc tcatgcagtc tcctttactg aaaaaaaata
    68161 tggattataa taacggggac gtgactatag ctagcaatgt aaaaaatctg gcgcttaaag
    68221 ccacacagaa gctgactccc atccatctat atacggctga tggaggtatt aatgtaggac
    68281 atgactataa taaacaagaa gagttaaatc ttaagcttca cttcggtcaa gctcttacgg
    68341 gtttgttgag tcttagcaag ggcggaaaca tgatactcaa acactatacc ttaaatcatg
    68401 catttactct ttctttaata tgcgtatttt ctcacttttt tgaggaacta tacattacca
    68461 aacctacctc ttctcgaccc tcgaactctg aaacatatat tgtgggtaaa aatagattac
    68521 gcctatttac ccccaaggaa gaacaagtcc tgctaaaacg gctagaattt tttaatgata
    68581 cgcccctagt agacctaaat ctttaccaaa atttacttga aagcatttac tttgccgtag
    68641 aaacaataca tctaaaacaa caaatagagt ttctaaactt tggaatgaaa tgttaccgac
    68701 atttttataa caagattaaa ctacttaacg aatatttagc tccgaaaaaa aagatttttc
    68761 aggataggtg gcgtgtgctc aataagctct atgttcttga aaaaaagcat aaacttaagc
    68821 tttgtacttc ctttcagggg tctgttgtct aacttaacag atgtggccta aagctactaa
    68881 aaagtgtgtt cattcaagga ttgtatttat gaatatttat taacataaga ttgtgatagt
    68941 gctgtgtaac agtgtataac actgtataac atagggttta acaatacgta tatcactatg
    69001 tggcacggca tataataatt tatattggac gcgatgttga ctaatttatt tgcaaacaaa
    69061 tgtttgcacg catttactaa tatgttgaca actgatatgt tggcaactaa tttatttgca
    69121 aacatggatg tttgcacgta tttatttgaa ctaatataca ctccttgttt tacttgttat
    69181 atactcgacg taataacata cacgcttttt tttacaaaac ttaataatat tgtattataa
    69241 atcaaagtgt tatatataat gtagtttact attgatgcca caacatgtac tcaattatta
    69301 ttgcatgctt ggtcctatta ctctgtctaa ttatatattt cggtcatcgt gccgatcatg
    69361 cactaaaata tttagaagga atgtggcttg gagatccagt ttttctaaaa caatcagggc
    69421 tacaatcatt ttatctctac atacaacccg gccacacatg tttttttagt gttgtgaata
    69481 aaaaaggtga aaagcttatg gaaaccaaaa tacattgtac gataacaaat aaaatatata
    69541 tgttttttaa acctattttt gaatttcatg ttatgatgga acacacacat agttactttc
    69601 ctaagcagtt tagctttctg ttagacagca cagaaggtaa acttatttta gaaaacaatc
    69661 acgttattta tgctgtattg tataaggata acttcgccac cgcattagga aaaatcatac
    69721 aaaaatataa aacataaaat taatcatgta ttctaagaaa aagtacatcg gtcttattga
    69781 caaaagctgt gaaaaaaaaa tattagatga tcctactaca ataaaaattt gttacatatt
    69841 aattggaata ttgattggaa ctaatattat aactcttatc tataatttca tattttggga
    69901 gaattatata aaatgtatcc gaaatgatga taagatgttt tactgcccta aagattgggt
    69961 tggatataat aatgtgtgtt attattttag taacgataat ggaaaaaatt atatgaatgc
    70021 aagtaatttt tgtaataaaa aaaatagcac gcttgctaat aatacgacta atttagtaaa
    70081 tcttactaaa atattaaatt ttaccaaaca atataatcat gaatcacttt attgggttaa
    70141 ttattcttta agtaataata tgtcattagc attacagaat agtaattttc cttcttcagg
    70201 aagacgtaaa tatatggact tattatatat atgtagcata taagttaatt tagattatgg
    70261 gaaaagataa attacaatat tttcatacat agttttaaaa atattattat aaaatatatg
    70321 agtataaaat gataataaag cttatttttt taatatcatt taaaatgatt ttaggtattg
    70381 attattgggt tagtcttaat aatacaataa ttttagatag taacattact attaataata
    70441 ttactaatac tactaataat cctacattaa atggtatatt ttggaatatt tataataata
    70501 gttataataa tacttttaat ttacttacca catgtgggaa tacatataat atatgttctt
    70561 gttctaataa ttataataca atattattta attataatac cacaaataat tgtagtttaa
    70621 ttatttctcc tcatgatgaa aaaatttttg atacgatgtt tcagataata tatttaacta
    70681 ataaaattaa ttatacaata cgatggttac aacctgttga tcccccaaat atttcattta
    70741 atgatagtaa ttctttaata aaatgtgaaa aaaataatgg aacaaatact gaaatctatt
    70801 tatatttaaa tgatacattt attaataata ctaatgaaaa tgatcttaaa tattattgga
    70861 attgtagtga gttaaactat aatattacag ctacatgtat tattaataat acacttaatt
    70921 cggcaaatac cacaaaagtt ataaattgca ctaatctatt attaaaatct gaccaaaatt
    70981 attttcttaa aaacattcat acattatttt atatcataat ttttattgta actgggataa
    71041 taataagtat ttttatagca atcataactt ttttatcttt acgaaaaaga aaaaaacatg
    71101 ttgaagaaat agaaagtcca tcgcctgaat ctaatgaaga ggaagaacaa caacatcatc
    71161 atgacactac ttccatacat gaaccgtctc ccagagaacc attacttcct aagccttaca
    71221 gtcgttatca gtataataca cctatttatt acatgcgtcc ctcaacacaa caactattta
    71281 aatcatattc tttacccaaa ccatgtcccc cacctaaacc atgtcctcca cctaaaccat
    71341 gtcccccacc caaaccatgt ccctcaccag aatcatatcc ctcacctgaa ccatatcctc
    71401 tactacctaa tatcccacta ccacccaata tcccgccatt atctacacaa aatatttcgc
    71461 ttattcacgt agatagaatt atttaatatg taccatatgt accgtatgta ccatatgtac
    71521 tatatgtacc atatatacta tatgtaaatt atttaacctt tcaagctagc cttcatttaa
    71581 atttaagatc cactaataaa aaatgtattt tctggtagcg gatcatcgag agcatcatgt
    71641 gattcctttt ctcaaaactg atcttcatca tatatatcaa aatcctaccc aaaaaaaaca
    71701 agttccccta gaaatcaagc agctttttac cggagattat ctcatatgca aaagcccttc
    71761 cacgattctg gcctgtattg aacgaaaaac ctacaaagac tttgccgctt ctttgaaaga
    71821 tggacgctat aaaaatcgcc aaaaaatgct gtcgctacga gaacaaacca aatgtcaact
    71881 ttattttttt gtagaaggcc cggcatttcc taaccctcaa aaaaaaatta atcacgttgc
    71941 ctatgcaagc attattacgg ctatgacgca tcttatggtt agagatcata tttttgtcat
    72001 tcaaacgaag aatgaggccc acagctccca aaaactggtg cagctttttt atgccttttc
    72061 taaggaaatg gtgtgcgtcg ttcccgcctc cctcaccccc acggatgaag agctatgcat
    72121 caaactatgg tcttctcttt ctggtatttc aggcgtgata ggtaaaatct tggcaaacac
    72181 ttgttcagta gctcatttgg ttagtgggca gcttccaccg cagaatattg atcagttaaa
    72241 aaccccttcc aaccggccat tccccaaaaa agtaaaacgt atgcttataa gcattagcaa
    72301 aggaaataag gagttagaaa taaaattgct ctcgggggtt cccaatattg ggaaaaaatt
    72361 agctgccgaa attttaaaaa accatgcgct tctttttttt ctaaatcagc ccgtagaata
    72421 cttggcaaat atacaaatcg cccaaaaaac ccgtacgatt aagttgggaa tgaagcgagc
    72481 cgaagcgatt cattattttt taaactggtg tgggtctgcc cgtgtaacag tggatagcca
    72541 aaatatcaca gaggcatcac ggcccgccac aatacaggcc accgcgacgc aagccgctgc
    72601 aacgcagcca ttgcacgaag catcaaatga tgcatcaaat gatgcatcag ataaagcatc
    72661 aaataaagca tcaaatgaag catcaaataa agcatcaaat aaagtcactc acacagggca
    72721 tcaaacatta tctaaagaaa tatcattgaa cacagcctga tgctaaatta tccaatacat
    72781 ctaaaaatgg ttaataacct ctaaaaactc attgaacaca actactgggg cgctaagttg
    72841 tccaaaacat ctaaagaaat gtcaacatcc tcgatactaa aagggtcatc gagccggtca
    72901 ataatgtctt ccccaaaaag cccgggagag ctgtaagccg agatgtcatc catggagcta
    72961 tcttccccag agcacacaaa gtcctcccca aaaatcataa agttaaatgc accgggctta
    73021 cttaacagct tttcgctttg aataatagta atgagctctg tcagcgcaaa ctctctcaca
    73081 atattcacaa cccaggaagg ctctttaatt tcatacagcg ttaagaaact tatacataaa
    73141 aattctatag agtagagcaa ggcgctggca ggatctgtta cccgtagttg tttaaaagta
    73201 gtgtgatatt cattcacgac gttaggcagt actttttcca aatcctcctt ttcctcgtac
    73261 gacaggtgct ttacaagcct ttcaatatgc ataggaggtt tgttgaaggt actaatgtgc
    73321 cgcaaacagt tataattata taagaaaata cgtacggcag agtcgactgc catgagccta
    73381 ggatcatcca ttgaggtagg tggcggaggg gcaccctggc cttccttgat gtctgcgtag
    73441 gagcgtccct ccatggctcc tatggcctct accacagcag gactgatatc caaaatcttg
    73501 gccgtcttga ttatttttcc ataatcgaaa gtccatggtt tctgttgagg cttgggttgt
    73561 gtttcggtgg ggggcacggc agtatctttc tttatttgaa ttgaatgaat cgacatcttt
    73621 tccttctcgt actgatcttt ataattatta taatagtcat gaactaattc gggttgagaa
    73681 agatgatcgt atataatata ggtaaaaagt ccgcacttga tacatttttt atcctggaag
    73741 tcgtgtaatc cgcccttcgg gcagcgtgac tcgtagaagg cataaaaggt gttaaattct
    73801 aagctcgcct ttagggctgt ttggaccttt tttatgttta attgtcccac ctcatgttgt
    73861 agcacgtggc atacagaaca gcgtagatcg gcaagagcat aatggttgtc aatttttttt
    73921 atgacgtctt tgcgtgtgac ttcaatctcc gcgggtttct gcgaactgtc catggccttg
    73981 taaacataaa tggtccactt atgaggcagc cccttttcat cgtatagggt tgaaatggga
    74041 agctttttat actcaaacag ccgggtccgt tgatcggcct ttcctgtgtt aggatcaaat
    74101 atgttataaa atccttgctg agcaagcaag gccttttgct caccataagc attttcgtat
    74161 ttcttgaatt ccgcaagttc ggagttaaaa ttaggagcat tttgtaaata cttaagaaat
    74221 aattcatagg ctctaaggta aatgagagtt gagatttttt cctcgtcccg tcctccccac
    74281 cacacccgca ggctttcttc ttgaaaatag acgtcattca gacgcgccaa ctgcgtaaaa
    74341 tcaggccgat atttggaggt ataaatttta tcataaaatt ctttttgcga taatagctcg
    74401 gccggggtac gtcctatcac ggttttaaac tcatattcag cctccttggg ggtccgtggc
    74461 ttgtgcatag ggatgctgcc gtcaatacgg gccacggtag cagcataatc atacatgggg
    74521 tccagcaaaa tctctgtcaa aagtaccttg gtgtcgtcct gcacgctaag cccttgtagt
    74581 ccgttctggt ggataatttt tttgaaagcc tctcgaaaat tattggcaat ccactgatcc
    74641 gtaatctcag atagctgatt tattataccg ctgtattgct gcataagttt ttccaaaaga
    74701 aaggtcacgt atgcgttcaa agagctatcc gccttcattc catgaatggt aatcgtaaga
    74761 aattctttat ttttttgcga gctataaatc agattcaaaa tataggcata gatgtagatc
    74821 acggcataca gctgagttaa aggatcgtaa tcctcctcct ttttaatatt ttcaatgcta
    74881 tatatgagcg gcaggcagac atttacggct atattggcaa actgtttcac gtctacaagc
    74941 ttcccaaagt ggataaacgt acaggccttc atggtttcct gccaaataaa aatacggagc
    75001 ttactattaa gatcgccgat gacgcccaca tctgccgtac gatcctcttg aatgaaatgg
    75061 gccagctctt cgccacatat tttgcaaaag taggagtata taagcccctg gttgttttct
    75121 ttctccttgt ttattcctga aaatttcatt agcttggttc gcatggtgtc gtaggacgct
    75181 tctgccgctt gaagctgtat aagcatgtcc acatgaggac aaagcagctt aaatccgcag
    75241 gctttacata ggttccaatt gatggtattg tttttttcct tgtagagcac acgaatactt
    75301 tctaatactt ttaatgattc agcgtactga aggcccgaac gcaactgttt taccagcttg
    75361 agatgagcac atgcgttttt ttcttggagt tcccactgtt ttttaatgtt taggtattct
    75421 gttgtaataa gctccgcctc ctgtttcccg caggctttaa tgacttcttg aagaatgctg
    75481 ctagggtcat ccaccttgcc ttccattgta agaatttcac gtatagcatc cgactgcacc
    75541 ctacctattt tttcctccat aattttaaaa tactgtcttg cctgagtagt gacctccgtg
    75601 agcttcatgt ccacctgctg cagaatcatt tgctcctttt cacgctgttc agcatgttgt
    75661 aaaaactttt gttctacggg gttccagagc acctccaaat agcctgctct atataggtca
    75721 taaagcaagg gcatgtatcc cgatgtaaac accgggaata ccgagtacat agtggacaac
    75781 tcctttaaaa aaaatatcac gcgcttgatg ttctcctcct ccggttcaat ctcctcggtt
    75841 tcaatgatac tagatatatg gctgccctga tcctcacggt ctagctttcg gtgtaccatc
    75901 tcctccgcta accgattgat gagccagcta tgcccgccgc ttcgcaaaaa tttataaagt
    75961 tcgatatact ggtgcgtaaa ctgtatgatg ttttccttgg tggttaccac aaccccttcc
    76021 ccattttttt tccagctttc ctggtccacg catttcataa atactcgaat aaaattggtc
    76081 aaattggctc ctgaggcgac gtagcccaag gtttcaggcg agaaggagcc tatctcagcc
    76141 atacgcataa agcattgcgg ggaaaaagtt tttagtcgca acttaagtcc atagatttca
    76201 atgggcactt ctgcgggaac ggccaggtgc gtcccattaa ttaaaaaaat ttcttttcgc
    76261 gtgctaggac gaacacgtaa ttcctttttt ttttcactca cgatggggac cacatcgggg
    76321 ttcaccagca gttgacgaat gtaggcctcc atgggcatag atagattggg cagctttgac
    76381 tgctcggcgc gaacatgatt cacaaaatct tttagtgtga aaagaaagtc tattaaacgt
    76441 atgtttttta tatcattaga acctttaagg gtagaataaa tttcatccac caatgcctcg
    76501 atttcctcat tattgagcga taagatatct gtgccacggt ggactatttg cgcaatcgta
    76561 atcacttctt ccattagata gaaactgaat actatattta aaatataaat acaaaatgtc
    76621 aaatgaaagt tttcccgaaa cgttggaaaa cttactttcg acgctacaga ccaaacagca
    76681 aaacgcaatt cagtcagagg tgatcaaatg gctgcacagc ttttgtgaaa cctttcattt
    76741 aaaaatacac tgccataaac agtttattcc tagcggggaa aaaaaatggc ccaaaatacc
    76801 tactcaggaa acgcaggaaa acacacagcc cccccaccat gtgcaccggg ttgttctctc
    76861 cagagcacag ccgctcaaag cgcaggaatc tctgctaaca accatgtgca acggactggt
    76921 gttagatgca aacacatgga catgcctggc cgttcctcca cctgcgccct ttcaacaggt
    76981 gactcgccaa gtgcaacact actaccgtaa caaattctac gaagtggctg ccattcagga
    77041 tggcactctt ctcacaatct actactggga tgatcctgaa catggcccct cctggtgcct
    77101 agcaagcacc catggatatg atgtaagcaa ctactgttgg ataggcgaca aaaccttcgc
    77161 cgagcttgta tatgaattgc tgcagcagca ctccacctgc aacgtcaccc tggaaaaaaa
    77221 caaaacgcgg ggaacgcggc ttttctttaa cgagttaaat cgtgattact gttatacgat
    77281 tggaatccgc caccataact tacaaccact tatccatgac cctcaaaata tttgggcgat
    77341 tcagtcgaca aatttaaaaa cgcttaaaac ggtgtatcca gaatactacg gctatgtagg
    77401 cattccagga attcagagtc aagttcccga gcttccccag tttgatctac cttatctaat
    77461 aagatcctat agaaccgcta tgaatcaagc caaaaatgct ataaaaaatg gcaaaaagga
    77521 gaaggagtac tttaattacg gctatttact catttcgcga gcgcctgcca ttactaaaag
    77581 tatttccatt gttttgttaa aatcaccttt gctggtgttt ttacaaaaaa gtgtgtacca
    77641 gaaaaagtac aatatctcta gcagcctgcg actagagttt attatactac aaaactactt
    77701 gatgcaacat tttcgagata acttcattgc tctatttccg cagtacatgt cctattatat
    77761 gaaataccaa aacatgttga atatgattat tcatagtatt gcaataaagg ataaagatca
    77821 tccctttgca ggagccgtgg taaaaaaggt gttggaagac attgaaaacg ccgaaaacat
    77881 tattgatcat acaaccattc aaaactatgc gtaccaaagc aagtacgcca tgctttactt
    77941 gtcaattatt acccattttt aatccaataa agtctgcgtt ttaataaaca aacatttaaa
    78001 aaagtgtttt attaaaaatt ataatactct tattatatat ggaacatcca tctaccaact
    78061 atacccccga acagcaacac gaaaaattaa aacattacat tttaatcccc aaacaccttt
    78121 ggtgttatat taaatacggt acgcatgtcc ggtattacac cacacaaaat gtcttccggg
    78181 tcggtggctt tgtgcttcaa aatccctacg aagccgttat aaaaaatgag gtaaaaacgg
    78241 caataagact gcaaaataat tttaacacaa aagcgaaagg gcatgtaacg tggactatcc
    78301 cctatgatga tattagcaag ctatatgcca aaccggatgc aattatgctt accatacaag
    78361 aaaatgttga aaaagctctt catgccttaa accaaaacgt actgacgctt gcggcaaaaa
    78421 tacgttaact ccaatttttg tagacgataa aaagtaattt tggctaaatt tgtttttggc
    78481 taaaatttag ccaaaaaaat aataaacgtt tatgcggagg aagaacggtg gctttcaaaa
    78541 tcagatttca tccacgtaga ccgtagcgtt ttttttgctt ctggtttata tcgtaaaccg
    78601 taataaacat catcatttgt gtctgttgga tctttttccc actccggata aaaaactggt
    78661 tttctttttt tttggtcatt ttttgcagca agctgtaaat taagggaata tagcctatcg
    78721 aaaagttgtt cttgatccat atacatagta tatattaaaa aaaaataaaa aaaagacgct
    78781 tcaacgagtc agtaccactg cttgccaacg atgcacgttg gttggtacat tttggtgata
    78841 tagtaatgca tgtttgcaca ggtgcttgca caagtgcttg cacaagtgct tgcacaggtg
    78901 caagcacaag tgcctacaca cattactgca tcgccaaagc acctgcaatg cctacttcct
    78961 caacagagta cgataactaa atgcttttaa gcaccgcttg cgtcgatgtg tccttcgggg
    79021 caatcgggtt caattggatc caatattatt agtcataatt acctaatacg tattcaattt
    79081 tattttatct ttttttgtct cgtatgctta aacttattta aaacattgtt ttaaacttgt
    79141 ttaaatatgt caaaacgttg ttttaaacaa tgtttaaaac aagttaaaac aaataagctt
    79201 ataaatatac catgacaaaa ttagctcaat ggatgtttga gcagtatgtc aaagatttaa
    79261 acctaaataa tcgaggatcc ccctcattcc gcaaatggct cacattgcaa ccctcactgc
    79321 tgcgctattc gggtgtgatg cgtgctaacg cctttgacat tctaaaatat ggctatccta
    79381 tgcagcagtc cggttatacg gttgctacgc ttgaaatcca ttttaaaaat attagatctt
    79441 cctttgccaa catttactgg aaccgtgata gcgaggagcc tgaatacgtc tgctgttgtg
    79501 ccacctatca atcgcacgat ggtgaatacc ggtatcgatt tgtttggtac caacccttca
    79561 tcgaggctta taatgctata gagatagctc tagatcctct ggaaaccatt atcctgaacc
    79621 tcattgcggc acgagatcta gactttgttg ttcacatatt tccttataat aagggacatg
    79681 aagactacct ggcctccacg caactcattc tcaaaatctt tattgcaacg cttttaatgg
    79741 acattttaag aattaaagac aatacgttgg acgttcactt aaattccgac tatattattg
    79801 tgatggagcg gctttggcct catataaaag atgccataga acactttttt gaagcccata
    79861 aggacttact gggataccta attgcctttc gcaatggtgg aaactttgca ggaagtctta
    79921 gaccctcctg tgggcaaaag attgttcccc taacgattcg agaagcccta caaattaatg
    79981 atattaattt agccgtatgg cgggaggtgt ttattatgca ggaatgttcc gacttagtca
    80041 tcaatggaat agcaccctgt ttccctattt ttaatacttg gacgtatttg cagggcatta
    80101 accagatttt ttttgaaaat acgtctttgc aggagaaatt taaaaaggat tttattgccc
    80161 gggagctttc caaagagatt atcaaaggcc aaaaaaattt aaatgacaaa gagtttaaaa
    80221 agttaagcct acaccaaatt cagtatatgg aatcctttct acttatgtcg gatgttgcca
    80281 ttatgattac cacagagtat gttggctaca ctcttcaatc cttaccgggt attatctcgc
    80341 gatccagcta cgtatccccc atcgtgaaaa acattttgac ggacgaagat tcttttatgt
    80401 ccctattatt cgacctgtgc tatggcgcct acgtgctgca taaaaaagaa aacgtgattc
    80461 acgcggattt gcacctgaac aacatgacct actaccattt caacccaacc agtttcacag
    80521 atcgcaacaa gccaggcaaa tacaccttaa aggtcaataa tcccgtgatt gcctttataa
    80581 cggggcccaa agtcgaaacc gaaacgtacg tgttcaagca catagatggg ttcggctgca
    80641 tcattgactt tagcagagcc attatggggc ccaaccatgc aattaagctt gagcggcagt
    80701 atggcctcgc ctttgtaaac accttttacc gcaatcaaag tgagcatatt ttaaaggtat
    80761 tgcggtacta tttccctgaa atgctaacaa atcgcgaaaa tgaaatacag ggggtgattt
    80821 tatcaaactt taatttcttt ttcaatagca ttactgccat tgatttttac gccattgcta
    80881 gaaacctacg tagtatgctt tctttagact atttacacac ctctgaagtg aaacgaaacg
    80941 tagagatttc gcaaacattt ttggatacgt gtcaattttt ggaggaaaag gccgtggaat
    81001 ttttgtttaa aaatcttcat actgtcatat ctggcaagcc ggtcgaaaaa acggccgggg
    81061 atgtgctttt gcctatcgta tttaaaaaat ttttataccc aaatattcct aaaaatatat
    81121 tacggtcttt tactgtaata gatgtataca attataataa tataaagcgt tattctggga
    81181 aagctataca aacgttccca ccctgggctc aaaccaaaga aatcttgacg cacgccgagg
    81241 gtcgtacatt tgaagatatt tttcctagag gagaattagt ttttaaaaag gcttacgcag
    81301 aaaacaacta tttggataaa attttacagc gtattcgcga gcagcttgct aatgaaaatt
    81361 tgtaaggctt gcagttcttg tatggtaaga acctatgtcg atggcaacat tatttttcgc
    81421 tgcagctgcg gcgaaagcgt tcaaggggac agtcagaact tgctcgtctc tagcaaagtg
    81481 tatcacactg gggaaatgga agataagtac aagattttta ttaaaaatgc accctttgac
    81541 cccacgaatt gccaaataaa aaaggattgc ccaaattgtc atttagacta tttgacgcaa
    81601 atctgcattg gaagccaaaa aattattata ctggtgtgtc gctgtggcta cacaagcaac
    81661 aggggataaa ccaccatccc gccgaatcat gacattcctt tgaaaccgtc ccacctaaat
    81721 agtcttcaca cccttggtgg caaacaattt tataaaaaat aatattggtt catgaagata
    81781 aatagtgtgc caaagaaact ttttaaattg ttaatgtagt gctagtcgtg tgtacttaaa
    81841 cagggtattc tgtaaccaag tgtttagatg tagtaggttt tttatagcca gtattttcat
    81901 aaccagtatt tttatagcca gtatttttct ataatatgta caaaatattc caataaaaac
    81961 atgtgtgttc tttgctgagc ggttataatg gcattaaaac aatgagtcta ataagacgct
    82021 ttaatgggca ttaaaacaat gagtttaata aactgatcta atgggcatta aaagaatgag
    82081 tctaataaga cgctttaatg ggtattaaaa gaatgaatct aataagacgc tttaatgggt
    82141 attaaaagaa tgaatctaat aagctgatct aatgggcatt acaatgagtc taataagacg
    82201 ctttaatggg cattaaagat agcaatgggt acttaacaaa agggttatac ctcctagcag
    82261 ttaggaccgg gaggcattcc cagctttttt ctataatcgg ccatacagta cccctgagcc
    82321 tcatacacag gaataagatc cttccattcc ttgttgggat cggcgggcca gctctcaaat
    82381 gaggtgtgaa tgtaagggtc ctgttctttt tccttaatga agcgtttaat ctccatttga
    82441 tgtagtttat ttttttgttt gcggcggagc gtgttccgca ccaatacgta aaaaatacca
    82501 agaatgacgc ataaaagaat tattaaaaaa aatatcatga tagcggggtt taaaaaacga
    82561 tcccatgcaa cagggatcgt tcttaaaacc ttgtctggca gagccgtaaa cattaggtct
    82621 cctcctatga gcggcgtggg gctgtagcct aatagctcaa gatcctggcg ttctagatac
    82681 ttattagcaa attgtccgcc cttcgccccc gtgtttttat taatcaagca gcgctgcatt
    82741 ttccaccatt ctaaatcttc aggagaaagc tcaatgccat atatcaactt taaagtgatt
    82801 gcgtcttttt caatatcttt attaatttgg tcgagctttt gagctctaag tggatctagt
    82861 gtatacttcc atttaaactt agtgtcctgt agtttggcta catgaaatac ggaacattcc
    82921 ggtggggcct ttgtgacgcc cttacactgt ggaagtttat cgttaggaca tgcgcataga
    82981 tgagactgcg ccacagcatc gcgaactaca tcgcaagctg agtacatttt cctcctatgt
    83041 taaacaataa atttttttca tagctgaaat ttgtgggcct atcttttccc ttgcccggat
    83101 aataattata aggtagtgtt gaaatgtccg ggagaaaatt gcttaaaaaa tgggtttttg
    83161 ggaggggtaa ctgcgactgt tgtacgtcgt tggccaggga aattctatat gccggactaa
    83221 aggtgcaacg gtcctgtgaa caccttagta cgcgcgtcgt taatacaaac gggctagtat
    83281 tggcaaactt cataaactct tccggacttg tttgtttttg tattatgttt agcagggagt
    83341 ctgccttttc gagaatccaa agcgtcgcat tgtagtaaaa taaaaatagc gccttatcgg
    83401 tagggattgc aaaagcgccg tatagaaaat aaagcagtaa atactgggga gacaccacaa
    83461 tcatattatc ttgaataata gatatcgcta gctctttaaa catcgtgcta aaaaaatgta
    83521 tatctttcgt cttgaataca ggaggactat agtccatgta gggctcacat atctcagtca
    83581 gatgaaggcc catttctttt atgatttctt ccgggttgta cgtcgctagc accagcgagg
    83641 ggtaggcttt gggcatatcc acggtaagtg ttatgttttt atcattctta tggtaggagt
    83701 aagatggttg tggaaatttt gttttccatt ccgggacctt gcaggtcatt ctcagctcat
    83761 ttagcgtctg gtacaggagg gcgtatgccg caaagccgtg tatggccacc cgtttaaagg
    83821 gaattgaaaa cgttttattt tcgtaggtcg acttcacagg gacaacggga atggggtaat
    83881 atttttctat gaggttatac cgctgcaaat cctttttaaa tctgctaaaa acatcttccc
    83941 ttggtgggtt atcaaaggga aaacaaaacg ctaggtgcag cccggcccgc tggtaatcgg
    84001 ggtgaatgat ttttaggttt ttatacgtta atgtgggtat ggtgtcaaag atattagagg
    84061 gcatgtatga aaggtcggcg acccagacaa agtccgtgcg cacccgcatg gtctgcacat
    84121 ggattgcccg caccgtgccc acctgcttga accccttttc atacaaaagg tcggcaagtt
    84181 cgtaggcgtc ctcaacgtgg ttgggggaaa acatatcgaa gtcgggtctt tccccctcgg
    84241 gataaatcga gctgccctta agatgcaggg cataatcaat agcaatcccc ccatacaaaa
    84301 tgagcttttt ctttatgata aattcgcgga ccacctccag agccgcctca atctccgcgg
    84361 catttgcctc acgtttttga gcaatgagcc ggtatttagg aacattaaaa tcggtctttg
    84421 gtaaagacga cataaatact gtttaatata tattaaaggt ttgaataaaa tactaaatag
    84481 taaaaatgga tgccctatta aaggaaatcg aaaagttatc gcagccatca tccttgcaaa
    84541 aagaaaacaa tgatgtatgc gatctctgtt ttatgcaaat gaaaaaaatt tctaactatc
    84601 agcttttatg cgaagagtgc ggtcaactga aggactggtt tgaacctgat tataatgaaa
    84661 aattcacggt atattctcgt ttaaagatcg tgggtgccaa tagttcctat caccagcgcg
    84721 atttggacaa ggccaactca agtgactata gctctttgca atttcatcac attttagagg
    84781 agctcaaatc cctaaatgtt aagtatatgg atgcagggca aaagcccttt cccattcagg
    84841 tattaaagga aactgctcac agttataatc aggtacaaca acatcgggtc atacgcagca
    84901 ttacaaagct tcagatctta gccagcatcc tacgtagtat ttgtttaaaa ttaaacattg
    84961 cttgtacggt ggcagatgcc gcaaggttca ctcagcttaa taccaaaggg atctcaaggg
    85021 gcatggatct tttgcgctcc ctatttgaag acaataaaat caccttaaac gttgatttaa
    85081 accctataga tagttttatt aatagcacct acagcgccct acaaattaaa caaatccatc
    85141 aagaactgca ggaagaaaat gtttataatt taaaagaaat tgtgaagagt tttattgtat
    85201 acgcggatga gaagaacatc ggcgtcgatc ttaacaggag gaccgttgtg attgccacga
    85261 tgtacaacgt tttgcgccgt gcctactacc ccatagaaat cgatacggtg gtgtaccagt
    85321 gtaaaatacg aaaaaataca attacacgtg ctcttaaaat gtatgaggac tactactctc
    85381 actttaagtc tctttatgag cagtatcagt taaacgcagc aaaaaaatta atttagacta
    85441 aagtctaaac taaagtctaa actaaagttt aaactttaga ctaaagttta gtccaacaat
    85501 ggaatgccca tttcccgggg gttccatatt tcaacaattt tttgaccatc gggtgttacc
    85561 ttgatgcagc gcataacgag cagtggaatt ttcctgttaa agagttcttg cttagctata
    85621 tcaataggac tgctatattt ttttttaagc attgtagatc cattgattgc caattgttgt
    85681 gctctaacgg cgaccaacct tgtggcttca aaggtcgtta aaacgttgga ggtaatgcgc
    85741 tcgttatcgg gtataacgac caatgtttgc gacgaggcct gcacaaagcc ctcacagatg
    85801 gacggagatt ccacgatctc gtccttgtct tcggactcct cctcactgtc gacgaaattc
    85861 tcctcctccg tttccacata ttcctccacg aggtcatcca tgatactatc ttcgttgtca
    85921 ttatcagcca tattacactg ttatcaaatg tactgtttaa tacgtaaatg gatatactac
    85981 gttttaattg tatgtcttca tataaccccg acggataata agttccttac aatttttggc
    86041 accgtcacac tcgtgcccac aaaaacgcgt gattttttta ttttatatta cttctggaag
    86101 tacgagtttg accagtcgct gttaaacctt atgcgcctat ctcggcaaaa aacgctcacg
    86161 gcggtgttgg atactacctt taaaaaaata atattaattt ttaccacaaa gggcgtattt
    86221 cgcatggatt ataaaaataa gccgggcgcg ccaatcgata tagaccctca gttcattgac
    86281 cttgatagta ttttaatgga actggatcat taggacctcc tcccgcccat ttaaattttt
    86341 ggtttttaca ataataaaat gcgcgaggaa tcatgggaag aacatgatac cattcagctc
    86401 accgctcagc gcaaatatct cgccgaggta caagctctag agaccctttt ggctcgagag
    86461 ctttccgtct ttctcacaga gccaggcagt aaaaaaacaa atattattaa tagaatcaca
    86521 ggaaaaacct acgcacttcc cagcacagaa ctactaagat tctacgagca tcttgaacaa
    86581 tgtcgcaagc aaggcgccct catgtatttt ttggaaagac aggggaccta ctcgggtctc
    86641 atgctggact atgatctaaa actcaataca aatgccgccc cctcgctgga atcctccgtg
    86701 ctatcgcggc tttgccaccg aatatttgtg catataaaaa acagtagtgt gctacccgag
    86761 ggcagccata aaatccactt cttttttaca ttaaaacctg aagcggtcca gggcaaatat
    86821 gggttccatg tgctcattcc tggtctcaag atggcagcct ctaccaaaaa aagcattata
    86881 gcatccttac agcacgatgc caccgtacaa aaaattctac acgagcaggg cgttgcaaac
    86941 cctgagtcct gtctggaccc ccactccgcc tccgttccct cgctcctcta cggctcctcc
    87001 aaattgaacc acaggcccta ccaactaaaa accggctttg agttagtctt tgatagctct
    87061 gatcctgact acatccccat tcatcaaata aaaaatatcg aatcttataa tttagtttcc
    87121 gagttgagcc ttacgaatga acagggaagc cttgtaagac ctgtctactg cgcggcagac
    87181 attgccgctg agaaggagga agagatcccg gccgatgatc actcactttc catattaatg
    87241 ctacatgatc ccgaagcccg gtatttacat aaaattttaa acctgcttcc cccggagtat
    87301 tatgtagagt atcccctatg gagcaacgtc gtattcgctc tggccaatac atccgccaac
    87361 tatcgacccc ttgccgaatg gttttcgcaa aaatgtcctg aaaaatggaa tacgggagga
    87421 aaagagaaac tagaaaaact ttggaatgat gcctcacgcc acactgaaaa aaaaatcacc
    87481 aagcggtcca ttatgtactg ggcccacaag catgcccccc agcagtacaa ggaaattgtg
    87541 gagcaaggct acttttccat tcttgctgaa tatgtgtata gttacaacgg cacgcttgag
    87601 cactacatga tcgccaaagt catctatgcc atgatgggca acaagtttgt ggtggacgtg
    87661 gactcaaatg ggaagtacgt ttggttcgaa tttgtgctgc cgggccagcc aatgaatcag
    87721 ggagaaatat ggaagtggcg caaggaggta aacccggatg agctgcacat ctatatttcc
    87781 gaaaactttt caagggtgat ggaccgaatc acggagcaca tcaaatacca cctcagtcag
    87841 ccccatgaaa ccaatatttt aaattattat aaaaaactac taaaagcctt tgaacgctct
    87901 aaaagtaaaa tctttaatga cagctttaaa aagggagtta tcaggcaggc cgagttttta
    87961 tttcgccaaa gaagttttat tcaaactctg gataccaatc cctacctatt gggggttggc
    88021 aacggggttc tttccattga gaccatcccg gctaagctca ttaatcattt tcacgagcat
    88081 cccatccatc agtacacaca tatatgttat gagcccttta accccgaaaa cccctggaca
    88141 aaactattat taaatgcact ccaagacatc atcccagaac ttgatgctag gctgtggatc
    88201 atgttctacc tgagcacggc aatctttcgc ggcctgaagg aggccctgat gcttttgtgg
    88261 cttggagggg gctgcaatgg aaaaaccttt ctgatgcgac ttgtggctat ggtgttgggc
    88321 gatcactatg cctccaagct caacattagc cttcttacaa gctacagaga aactgcagaa
    88381 aaacccaaca gtgccttcat gcggctcaag gggcggggat atgggtactt tgaggaaact
    88441 aacaaaagtg agattctaaa tacgtcgcgg ctgaaggaaa tggtaaatcc gggcgatgtc
    88501 accgctcgag agcttaatca aaaacaggaa agctttcaaa tgacggccac catggtcgcc
    88561 gcgtccaact ataactttat cattgatacg acggaccacg gcacatggag aagactgcgg
    88621 cattatcgtt caaaggtgaa attctgccat aatcctgatc ccaataactc ctacgaaaaa
    88681 aaggaagatc ctcgctttat tcacgagtac atcatggatc caaactgcca aaacgcgttc
    88741 ttcagcatac tcgtatattt ttgggagaaa ctacagaagg aatacaacgg gcaaattaaa
    88801 aaagtgtttt gtcctaccat tgagagcgaa acagaggcgt acagaaaatc acaagatacg
    88861 ctacataggt ttatcacaga aagagttgtg gaatcgccct ccgcagagac tgtgtacaac
    88921 ctctccgagg tcgtgacggc ctacgcagaa tggtataacg ccaacatcaa cgtaaagcgc
    88981 catattgccc ttgagctatc ccaggagtta gaaaactctg tgctagaaaa ataccttcag
    89041 tggtctccca acaaaacgcg aattctaaag ggttgccgta ttttgcacaa atttgaaacg
    89101 ctgcagcccg gcgaatccta cattggagtg tcctcgaccg gcacacttct aaacacaccc
    89161 atatgcgaac caaaaaataa atggtgggaa tggtccccta atccctctgc ccctcctgag
    89221 aaagaagcgt ctgcaccaac tccttaggga atatcctcag aagcatgtcc ctcggcagag
    89281 ccatgaccgg tagcaaaaaa gcaacattga gtgtattata tgccttagcc tgctcataag
    89341 cgtccttttt tttcatggta ttttatatat atatttttta attatttttt taatacgatg
    89401 aacagttcgt gctccgaggg ctgcttgtta aaaatcggtg tgaatccgca ttctttaaat
    89461 atggtttccc actcgctgat ggtatggaaa tccatgtctt tacgaatagt atggtgccca
    89521 agcgcgtctt gcaagctgtg aagccagaag gcttcctgac ttttatgaaa gtcgtacaca
    89581 ataagaaaac catcaggttt caacagttgg taaagcttat taaaatcatg catcgtaaga
    89641 tgatgcgccg ccatgggtaa tcctatgagc tccacggagt tctcctgctg aacatcgtcc
    89701 atatcggtat aaaatgtttc gcagtaaatg agacgcttaa acgagtattg atgacaaaca
    89761 cttatttcca agtaggtttg aaccacattt ttaggtatat caggaattat gtggattaag
    89821 gttgtttcgg gaaacgtaat cgtctgatga ggcttcattt tcaattcttt aaaggatttc
    89881 ccagagaagt gaaaattagt ctttacgtat ttatgtaaaa atgcctgaat gggcaggggg
    89941 ggttcctcct cttcgtcctc gacgcctcct cccaaaatat ttggaatttc ctggcgtggc
    90001 aaaagaaagt ttatgtccac gttcacgaat ccgtcgagga cggacacaaa gcttggctct
    90061 aatctccact ccatatactg tttagaaacg ggagatagca ttatcttagg cgttacaatg
    90121 cacgaagggt ttttgatcac cgtatcctgg taagaaaagt gtattccatt tcttcccgta
    90181 taaagaagcc tttgttcgtc gtagcagaaa caattaaggc gatacgcctc ataaaaacac
    90241 tgtttcaaag tacaaacacg ttttaaaaag gtttctgcat tggcggacgc caaacggttt
    90301 tgccattggt ggaaggggtt taatcctaca accgccagtt catttaaaat atcttcccgc
    90361 cgcgccaaaa tctgcaccat agcagaatac tttagcattt ttttttcgca ccattcgcga
    90421 aggtgtttag ctaaattatt aaccttatta ttgataaagt atatgatggc atgttggaag
    90481 ccctcaaaaa taaatagccc ctccaaaaga tcatctgcca aaagaaggtg gatgttgcta
    90541 taagcattgt ccatattttg taaaaacggc ggaatgcctg ccaaaaccgc ttcagcaagc
    90601 atagctccat tccgctgttt actgtccaat agattcgtaa gttttttgtc tacaacagac
    90661 acaacggcta ggatggttgc aatgtcagaa atggcggctt gccagaaata acccgaaaaa
    90721 cacatgcgcg cttcttctat agataaaaac gaaaagcgag aggcgatgtc tccgagctgc
    90781 gtgagttgaa gacctttttc tcctctggtt aaaaggcctc ccacaatggc gcgctcaagg
    90841 gccgatgcca gcgcatccgt ggggggagga tccagcatat caatctcctc taccttaaac
    90901 acgccttcct tatttttttt aatcgtttcc acgacaatgt taagaaaaat ggccccaggg
    90961 ccttccgtaa tgatttcagg atactgttgc gccggtattt gctcaaagac gtgttttgta
    91021 taaagcgggt aaaagtgccc aggaaatact ctccctacgc gtccctttct ttgctcaata
    91081 cggctttgag ccgcggggcg cgtaatgagt cctcccgccc attcaggata gtaggtttca
    91141 acgcttctgt tccacccagg atctatgacg tacttcagcg tttcaatggt aaggcccgtt
    91201 tccgcaacaa ccgtggaaac aataaccctt cttaaaggtt tttccacttt agcggttaag
    91261 gggtttttca cccaaagatc cttaatttcc gcttttaggc caagataggc ctcattttcc
    91321 tgcgcaatcg cctcgctatc gatcggcaaa atcagcatta acggcagctt ttctttggca
    91381 agatccatat ttgcatgact cagcaacatc gaaaggaagc gtatttcagc cataccgggc
    91441 atgaaaatta aaatatctgc ttccgtggga cgatcgtgaa tgttttcttt atgaatcgtg
    91501 agagccgttt cgcaggcggt cttaatgtag ttgttggtgt tatacagcgg ccagtgggtt
    91561 tccacaccga actgtcgtcc ttccaccaaa ataatatttt cttttccgat accaaaatag
    91621 gttgaatatt tatgggtatc aatggtggcg gaggttaaaa tgacaaaggg aatacgcagt
    91681 gcccctatgc ttcctctttg caacatgcgc tcaagcatac ttttaatata catgagcatg
    91741 aggtcgatgc ctagggctcg ctcatgggcc tcatctatga tcataaaggc gtagcgggaa
    91801 gctatctcat catccgtcat tgtatgtaac tgcgccagta ggactcccgc ggttgcgtag
    91861 ataaggcccc gattgggttt ttccgtcaga ggcttcgtct ggtagcccac tgtttggcct
    91921 aagatcatgt cggggtagtg ggttgaggcg ccgatgtctt tggcgagggt cactgcggtt
    91981 aggactcttg gctgggtaca aataaccgag cggcccaaat atttttggaa agaatgcgtg
    92041 ttttcatttc tcagaattct gaacacgtgt acaggtaggg ccgtggattt tccggatccg
    92101 gtgcgtgatt ttataatgag cacccggtct gcgagggagg ttggtatgct tcccccaaac
    92161 tccggaagac gttgttttat ccaagtgatg atgtaatgaa taggaatatc attcttgtgc
    92221 tcagcgggta cgttatagag atgaccaggc tccaataaag tcggttttcc catattctat
    92281 tgttttaagg attgattgtt cataaatatt tttatactct gaccaagaaa ttattttttt
    92341 attaagccgt ttatttacgt tgttatggaa tgcgaaggtc cagtactgaa agtcctccga
    92401 gttgtttaac gtcaaagggt tttttgtaag atatgaaaag gcgtggtgtc gacacatggt
    92461 gcatggcagg gactcgatga aattgagtat ccattggata gcttcatatt tttctttcca
    92521 gttaggagcg tctgaaaaaa agatagcata tagatgcaag gctcgccaaa atttaggtcc
    92581 ccaatgcaac atttataacc ttttgaaaaa tctcattcca tatagaggta tatatttttt
    92641 tttcatggag aatttttttg cactcttgca gggactgcac cacaacgtca aatgtttttc
    92701 gttttccatg tattttggcg taattgcggc ccgtatctgt gtcatggtcc ttaatgtcgt
    92761 ccgctaactg aaaggcattt ccaaaacaat gggcggccct ttcaatagcc ccaatgtctt
    92821 caatagttcc tgtgcccaaa acccagccca taataaacgc gattttaaaa aaaggaattg
    92881 ttttttctgg agtatctact aactgaccgg aacctgcgct gtttagagag tggcttacaa
    92941 aggtgcacag cagcgctccc agttggttag gatcgggaaa ccttgggcag ttttccttaa
    93001 tccagtccac ttgccgacaa atgttttgaa atccttgcat ggttagcgcc agggcgctca
    93061 tctgtgcctt agctacgcca aagcgagccc acactgtatc tttatttcgc cgcttaacat
    93121 cgttgtcaaa ggagggcata tcgtcgataa tcaaagaagc cacgtgaaag tactccaccg
    93181 ctagggcggc ctctgccgga taaatgggcg ccccaaagga atgttgcagc tgacaggccc
    93241 gaacaatttc catcaggata atggggcgga tatacttccc accccttagg gcgtaagagc
    93301 aaggctctgt tagttgcccc ttaaagtccc catcttcgat agcattattt aaaatggttt
    93361 caaactcttc gctaaaggtt ttataatttt tagggtttag cggatggatt ccatgaaaaa
    93421 gcgccacgct acgcggagca gtgattctaa aatactgagg tttccgcgta taggatatta
    93481 aaataataat aagaactaca atgatggaga tatagatgag atgcaacatg ctgagttgtc
    93541 cccccgcagg gaatggtcct tttccgcgct tgttaacggt actgaggagg cgttgaaatc
    93601 tttaggaaag ctgctatcta gtttggaatc tccaattcct cctgtatatt taggtatata
    93661 attattgtgt ctagaaattg tttgcttcga tgtatcaaaa tattcagcct ggccgctatt
    93721 tcttttagaa taatgaggta tagggcttga atagttggca atactcttaa accggggcac
    93781 caaggtaaca atattttcca tataatgagt ttgatacgct ttgtttaaaa atgggcttac
    93841 cggctttatg ctcgttagtt gtgcatttag tgtcggtatg tcttccagaa tttctggctt
    93901 tatagaatga ttagcaaaca cagaatgcag tatattagat acttgtaaca tatgtctatt
    93961 tgcggaaaac tcctggtatt ctctgccgtg ttgcaaatct ttggatggaa ggggaccaag
    94021 aatgggtacg tccgtgtagg tgcaggtgga ttttatgagt tcctgctcta tattcggttt
    94081 gacatgcgga tttcctaaag gaatacccct gcctgccatt actttttcca cagacgcagg
    94141 cagattgtgc gctaaacaca aaatattgta cacgtcttta tgcggaatat atccattata
    94201 gtgctggccc ggtatctgat cgccaaggtg ctgctcatgc ttaatggtac cctttattct
    94261 gagtttagga acaccctcat acgaaaaaaa ttttgtgtgc tcactgaacc ccgtagaggg
    94321 catcgaaata ttttttgggt tttttaagga aggcaatgag gaaggctggg ttagacaatt
    94381 tttctgtgta ctctttaagg tagctacctg cggaaacgtt tttttttctg tacgaacaac
    94441 attgcgccta attaggtttt ccgtatgggt tgaaaaagcg gggcgatgaa ttttaagatt
    94501 attaaaaagt ttatcctttg gaatgggact gtacggctct aggtcttgcg catcgccgta
    94561 accaatgttt ttgtgctgag gattcagcat aaaagaaaag ttacgtagat cactcagttg
    94621 caatcccttt tcagcctttc cgggactatt ggtgcattca ttgtatacag gcgcggctcc
    94681 atttttattg ccgcagtacc gggcatttaa tatattatca gaatatcggt tatgacgcgg
    94741 taaatcgctt tcccaaagag gcggatctga cctataatcc gctaacagct tggaagcata
    94801 atcatgatac attgtatata aaagttaatt attatattga gaaggcataa ttacttcttg
    94861 taagggtata agaggctttg aaacggccgg ttcggccggt tttgaaccgg cggatatcat
    94921 tttaggtcga tcttcttcta gttcatcagg aacagatggg ggagaaacag gaggaatgat
    94981 ttcatctcct cctttatatt tgtcgtggat agaagaaaca atgacatcca tgtttgattt
    95041 attataaatg tcgtttaact ggtgatttaa aacataataa tgcaaaaata atagtgctac
    95101 aatacatata tatatataaa tagccgtctt cgtttttcgt tttttatcca ccggcggatt
    95161 acaaatggca aaaaatacaa ctagtaccac tgctgtaatg attaaggcta caatgaaagg
    95221 attttgaaag gatgttttga acggctcgca tgtataaatt ttttctccta aattgttgat
    95281 acccgcaata aaatctacat tcattttata tatttataaa ttatgaaaaa tttagagtta
    95341 catctccacc ggaccaatca ttgctaaaat ctgaggattc ttcaaaaagg cccgactggt
    95401 tgaatgtctt ctgctcaggt ttccaaaagt tttccaaaaa tggattttga acaatgggct
    95461 catcttcttt atgattttct tcttcaagga tatcatcttt gttaccaaga ataacttctt
    95521 ctttaaaccc gggtttatcc tgattaaact taagaatatc ttcttcaatc tcggggttat
    95581 cttgattaaa ctcaagaata tcttcttcaa tctcggggtt atcttgatta aactcaagac
    95641 tatcttcttc aatctcgggg ttatcttgat taaactcaag aatagttttc tcactaaatc
    95701 catttttaac attaagctct tggttttgaa gagaattgtc aaaatctttt ttagttgacc
    95761 tagactgtgg cacgggatag ttatctgatg gtttacttac tatagtcctc gattgtggca
    95821 caggatagtt gtttggtgac ttgctagtca actcttggct tgccaatagt tcttcctgtt
    95881 ccctcaataa ttctatctct acttgttttt ggtccctcgg tgcctctttt tggtagtctt
    95941 cattagaaaa atgttcagag ggtaatgttt caataaactt tgtgagtgga tagctgtttt
    96001 ttgatgaaga agagcgctga atttgctgat aaaggagttg aacaaggcgc cggtattcac
    96061 tctgtctttt ttcatatttt ttacgtagcg tggagagttc tgctaaaagc gatttttttt
    96121 cagatgttaa ttcttcgatt tgataaagaa ggctgcgatt gtacgaacta agtcttgtat
    96181 acgtttcttc taattctgtc ttaggctcta cataggcctg ttttcgcaga aatttgttgt
    96241 acagttccat tctttttttg agcaaaaagg taagactata atcttgcatc tctttggtaa
    96301 ctctatggta gttttctttc cgatttttaa caataaaggg cagcattttt tctgttgtga
    96361 taaaggtgcc tagattgcta atgtagtcgc acagtagcaa ttccaagata gaatctttct
    96421 tttcaaggct tatagattgg ctgtattctt taggtaagaa agaatcaaca atcgttgata
    96481 cgaagtttga aaagcttaat gttttgctgt taatttgagt aatattacaa aaatatttgt
    96541 aaaaactatc tagcattttt tcataaagtt ttttattttg tttaacccct aaaatatagc
    96601 cctttacttg atactgatat tccataacaa tggaatgttt tttgtatagt gcatttttgt
    96661 ataaaaagtt ataaaaaatg ttgataaaat atgcgccaaa ggtttcgaaa atacttataa
    96721 cgtgggattc ttcttgatcc attatatcat acgtaatatt attttagtaa aaaatgaata
    96781 ataccatgca aaaaaaatat ttttagactt attttaagct tgcgcttttt taataaacgc
    96841 ttaaacacgt cttaaattat cttttaggac acttaaaaat taagtcgaaa tttactccag
    96901 taaggattgc ttttatcaat gacgacctct ttactataga cggctttaca taattttaat
    96961 aaagctttag agccaaagct gaaggcggtg ggcagcggca ctgtactatg gtaaaaatgt
    97021 tgccgatatt catcctcgcg gatgtacaca agtttcctat accctttaaa cacaatatgg
    97081 ctgatttctt ccacgtactc cttatcctgt ttggaatagc ggttgctttg acgggaaaaa
    97141 tttgacatac aaatagaggc gtttgtaaaa atggaaacaa atgcattttt acgaagattg
    97201 gcgggtaaat cggtgtcgtc ttggcagcaa ataatcatcg aaataaaaca gtgacgattt
    97261 tggtaaaaaa actttttaaa aatttctttt gtaaaaagtg ggtgcagttc agcggcgcag
    97321 tcgtctaata ttaaaagtaa acgaggatta agattaatat agtttaacgt aaacttttca
    97381 tcctctgtaa gagataagtt tttatacata tgaatgttct gtataataat tttttttaaa
    97441 agttgctgat aaagagacgt aatcttttct tctttttttt ggtccgtttg ttcagccttt
    97501 aagcactcca cttttgcaat atttttgttt tccttttgct gtatatcgat tggaagttta
    97561 tgatacaatg tttttagcat gtcgatgttg tttactcgac tgtaaatgga ggacatcatg
    97621 gtttgccgct gccagatggc ctccaaaaag cgttcagcgc ctttgttgtc attttttttt
    97681 tgcttatcag caagccacaa gcggtagtga attaaagttg gatgtacaaa gccctcatac
    97741 gaacgatttg aaggctccga gggagcaact actaaaattt gttcaatatg gggttgcagg
    97801 attttcataa tatgtttaac atacacagtt ttgcctgttt ttgaggggcc atatagcacg
    97861 gttgttttgt cgataaaatg atgtgctttg aattgtagtt caggaattag ctttcctgaa
    97921 ggagttgtta gggccatctc tatattatta caattctgct tttgtatata aaatttcttt
    97981 ttcgagtttg ttattattgt tgacccacat atccacccgt atcgtatcat caggcacatt
    98041 gagcatttca agcgcatttt ctaactgttt ttttgttttt tccagctggc ttttttcatc
    98101 gggggttaaa ttttctttac taagcagctg cttgattttt tcttcgcagt catctatgaa
    98161 atcatactct cgagcttttt tgatatttcc agatgctttc tctagatttt ttagctcctt
    98221 aaaggaaagc agtcccttaa tcccgctgtc tgtgtgaaag gttgaattat agatggagag
    98281 ccctggagca tccgggccag tttcttgtat attttttgct tttttgtggt aaatggtatt
    98341 tcgtaaaatc tcttttccta tttttagatc ttcctcatga cggtccaaaa tccgttttat
    98401 tatttcatta ttttgattaa aatagttgta gcgctctctg ttggccttaa agcttcccag
    98461 aagtgtccag ttgcctaatt gaatggatga aacctctgag aaaatctggt ctttatattt
    98521 ataataaaat tcatcaatct tttgctggtt actactacta tccaccacat cataaataat
    98581 aaaggcaaac tctaggtcgg gtttttctgg gtagatgctt tccgtagcgg cccgcaactc
    98641 ttcgtaatta tcctcaatgt aataattcca tttataaaac gtatcctgag gtggaatgtg
    98701 ttgcgaaaga tatctagtaa tttttgtatt aaagagaatg ggtttaaata cctttggatt
    98761 ttcaagcata tgttttatgc tttggtgaag ttctatattt tgtaatatgt gggctgctgc
    98821 cctatagccc tgtggggttt gagtgattgc atcaatatcg gcctgaagct cattaggtac
    98881 atttaatgtt ttttgcatga tgtgtaaagg gatgcgctca ggatccatta aatcggtgta
    98941 ttctgtgctt gcacaggtgt ctgcacaagt gcttacacaa gtgtctacat tggtgtctgc
    99001 acaagtgctt gcacaagtgt ctacattggt gtctgcacaa gtatctgcac aagtatctgc
    99061 acaagtgctt acacaagtgt ctgcacaagt atctgcacaa gtgcttgcac aagtgtctac
    99121 attggtgtct gcacaaatgt ctgcacaagt gcttgcacaa gtgtctacat tggtgtctgc
    99181 acaagtgctt gcacaagtgc ttgcacaagt gcttgcacag gtatacgcac tttgagcatg
    99241 aagattagga tcaaacacaa aatgttcccg taaaaagctg tcgattgttg ttttagcttc
    99301 cttgcttttc tgtgtttgag ttttgcagtt gtctgctata gataaaagtg tatttactac
    99361 cgattcagag ggaacatcat tagtttcctg tttcaaagta tcaactaatg ttattagctc
    99421 gctgagaagc gttttggtcg tgtaggtggg ttttgaatag gagggcatcc attcctgcag
    99481 agctttgaag acgtatccaa taaaactagt cattataaga cgtcgaatat actgctcccg
    99541 caaatttgta aaggagcaaa aggccaccct gctatcattt ttaaactgtt tataaggatt
    99601 tgttttttga taaagttgct taagcgtttc ttcggatatt tcagtggagg gatcctccaa
    99661 tacgtttttg agaagctcat caatattaaa ttctgccata tcttaggttt attatatacg
    99721 tattaaagct ttaatataag gggggtataa caatggacga aattattaat aaataccaag
    99781 ctgttgaaaa actttttaaa gaaattcagg aaggattggc tgcgtatgat caatacaaga
    99841 ccttaattag tgaattattg cactataata atcatatcaa gcaggagtat tttaattttt
    99901 taatgattat ttcaccttat cttattaggg cgcatagcgg agaaacactg cgaaacaaag
    99961 taaataatga aattaaacgt cttattttgg tcgaaaatat caataccaaa atatctaaaa
   100021 cgctcgtaag tgttaatttt ttactacaga aaaaactttc agcggatggg atgaaaacga
   100081 aaaacatttg gtgcaccaat aatcccatgc tgcaggtaag aacagcccac aaccttttta
   100141 aacaattatg cgacacccag tccaaaactc aatgggtaca aactttaaaa tacaaggaat
   100201 gcaagtattg tcataccgat atggtattta acaccacgca gtttgggctg caatgtccta
   100261 actgcggttg tattcaagag ttgatgggaa ctatttttga cgaaacgcat ttttacaacc
   100321 atgatgggca aaaagcaaag tcaggtatct ttaaccctaa ccgtcactat cggttctgga
   100381 tagaacatat tcttggtaga aattcagaac aagagttggg gaccaaacaa gatccctgtg
   100441 gaaccaaggt cttgcaacaa ctaaaaaaaa ttattaagcg cgataataaa tgcatcgcgc
   100501 ttttgacggt cgaaaatatt cgaaaaatgt taaaagagat aaaccgcaca gacttaaata
   100561 attgtgtttc tcttatattg cgtaaactta ccggagtagg gccgcctcaa atatcagagt
   100621 cgattttact acgaggtgag tacatattta cagaggcaat taagatacgg gaaaaagtat
   100681 gtaaaaaagg gcgtattaac aggaattatt acccatatta tatatataaa atttttgacg
   100741 ccattttgcc cccaaatgat accacgaatc gacgtatttt acaatatatt catttacaag
   100801 gaaacgatac gctagctaat aatgatagtg agtgggaatc tatctgtatg gagcttcctg
   100861 aaataaagtg gaagcccaca gatcgaaccc attgcgttca ttttttttaa aaataaagat
   100921 ttttttagtt tttttatgaa atttttaaaa gatgaaatgt tcttgtaaca ttatttttta
   100981 ggtactgtaa cgcaacacag ctgaaccatt ctgaagaaga agaaagttaa tagcggatgc
   101041 cgataccaca agatcagccg tggtgataga ccccacataa tctgtgtccc agctaatata
   101101 aaattctctt gctctggata cgttaatatg accgctgggt tggtattcct cccgtggttt
   101161 caaagcaaag gtaatcatca tcgcgcccgg atcgtcgggg gttttaatcg aattgcctcc
   101221 gtagtggaag ggtatgtaag agctgcagaa ctttgatgga aatttatcga taagattgat
   101281 accgtgagca gtaacggaaa tgtttttaat aataggtaat gtgatcggat aagtaatggg
   101341 ggtaatatca gatatggatg aacatgcatc tggaagagct gtatctctat cctgaaagct
   101401 tacctctgcg tggtgggtag gctgcataat ggcgttaaca acatgtccga acttgtgcca
   101461 atctcggtgt tgatgaggat tttggtcgga aatattccag gtgggtttta atcctataaa
   101521 catatattcg atgggccatt taagagcaga cattagtttt tcatcgtgat ggttattgtt
   101581 cgtgtgggtc acctgcgttt tatggacacg tatcagggaa aatcgaacgc gttttacaaa
   101641 aagattgtgt atttcagggg ttacaaacag gttattgatg taaagctcat tattcgtgag
   101701 cgagatttca ctaatgactc ctgggataaa ccatggttta aagcggatgt tgcgtctact
   101761 ggggcgccca ggtataaaac gtgactggcg gataaaaagt ccgggaaatt cattcaccaa
   101821 atccttttgc gatgcaagct ttatggtgat aaagcgctcg ccgaagggaa tggataccga
   101881 gggaatagca aggttcacgt tctcattaaa ccaaaagcgc agcttaatcc agagcgcaag
   101941 agggggctga tagtatttag gggtttgagg tccattacag ctgtaatgaa cattacgtct
   102001 tatgtccaga tacgttgcgt ccgtaatagg ggtaatatct tgtttacctg ctgtttggat
   102061 attgtgggag ttctcgggaa aatgctgtga aagaaatttc gggttggtat gggtgcatgt
   102121 tcgctgcgta tcattttcat cggtaagaat aggtttgctc tggtgcggct tgtgcatatc
   102181 ttgaacgttg cataggagag ggccactggt tccctccacc gatacctcct ggccaaccaa
   102241 gtgcttatat ccagtcattt tatctcctgg gatgcaaaat ttacgcacaa gcgttgtaac
   102301 atccgaacta tattcgtcca gggagtttcc atttacatcg aatcttacat tttcataaag
   102361 ccgttctccg gggtattcgc agtagtaaac caagtttcgg tacgcattct ttgtgccggg
   102421 cacaatgggc ctcccaaaag gatccacaag cgtgtaaacg gcgccctcca aaggtgtttg
   102481 gttgtcccag tcatatccgt tgcgaggaaa cgtttgaagc tgaccatggg cccccatctg
   102541 ggatgagccc tgaatcggag catcctgcca ggaggaatga cacgcgccca atatatggtg
   102601 gcctaccata tcatggaaaa agtctccgta ctggggaata ccaaaggtaa gcttgttgcc
   102661 caatgtgggg gtacccgtat gtggacgtac tttattgtat tcaaacccta ttgggacgta
   102721 aggcttaaaa tgtgcgttaa aatgcaccat atgtgtttct tcgatttgac tcaaagtggg
   102781 ttcggggtcg ggtttcccat aacttttgtt aacattttta atgttagaga tcctgctatt
   102841 aagtaagtct tgggccaaaa tgatcttgtc ggccttccca tcgttagcaa taagacaaaa
   102901 agctcctcct gatgccatat ataatgttat aaaaataatt tattgttttt attaaatatg
   102961 gcggtttatg cgaaggacct tgataataac aaagagttaa accaaaaatt gatcaacgat
   103021 cagcttaaaa ttattgacac gcttttgctg gcagaaaaaa aaaacttttt ggtgtacgaa
   103081 ctacctgccc attttgactt ttcctccggc gaccctttgg gcagtcagcg cgacatttac
   103141 tatgccatca taaaaagtct cgaggagcgc ggatttactg tcaaaatatg tatgaaggga
   103201 gaccgcgccc ttcttttcat cacctggaaa aaaatacaat ccattgagat caacaaaaaa
   103261 gaagaatatc tgcgcatgca cttcatacaa gacgaagaga aagcgtttta ttgtaaattt
   103321 ttagagtcta gatgagcttt tacgtaatgt tgtacagtat tatatatatg tcttgtaagc
   103381 atttgttgta aagtaataag taaaagataa ataaaaatga ctattaaaat aaagcccaaa
   103441 ccattaaaaa tatttttatc tgttagattt aatttaataa acggctcatg gaatgcgtga
   103501 tgggccgctg tattgaatgc cgccgcatga ggggctgctg cattgaatgc cgctgtatga
   103561 ggggccgttg cattgaatgc cgccgcatgg ggcgcggcat ttgctcgcat gtaaggatcg
   103621 tgatgggttg agtcatcatc ccagtaataa tcgccatctt tatctagctg aattgtatac
   103681 cccatttata tatcacttat tatttttttt taatgtttca tgaatttcat tataggcggt
   103741 gaaaggatcc tcaggcccct tctgtaaaag attatacaga tcctcagatg ctttatgttt
   103801 cgtacgaatt aaggcggggt ataataaaag agagggcccc agttctaaac aaattttact
   103861 tagcgggctc atattttgca caaagtttcc cacgacttgc gatgtttcat aacgcatttt
   103921 aaagagcttt atcataaaag tgttatgaag gccggtgtag tctggtctat agttaagaaa
   103981 ggggatttct ctagtgccgt caaacacgat ctcgagccct ctagcaagtc cgatcaaaat
   104041 ttcttcagca atggaagagt atctaattcc tacattacga agcgtaagca tttctatggc
   104101 atcatctatt tcctgcatag aggaatctat tgtaggaatt ttaataccat ctgtgctgat
   104161 ttgttcattt ccgagatagg taagcaacat attaattttt tctagtttta ctagcttagt
   104221 cttacgatca taatcatgtt cttttttata aaaggagttg ggatcaccgt tggaccgtag
   104281 atggttaatc aggcggtcta cttgcttcgt gctaggttta atactttttt cactatactc
   104341 gctttcagca tagttatgtt tacgatctct tttagaaata actgtttttt gagatgtctc
   104401 agactctgca tatttttttc tatgcgtaga aagggaataa ctgtgtatgc ggtcatgtcg
   104461 tgaactactg ctgcgtgcag ggcctcggcg tgttctaccg ctgcgcacac tgtcatctcg
   104521 cacactgcca tttcgtatac tgccatgtcg catactgccg ctgcatacac tctcactaca
   104581 tatactgtca gtacatacgc tgtcgcggct tatgacatcg ctgcctccac gcgagggttt
   104641 tttagatata acactatgtg cggagtcaag cgaaaattca gggtcattaa agttaatacc
   104701 caatgacttt gccagtccgt taagttcctc atcaaaatga tcggtgggaa aattttgctg
   104761 cttacccatg acttgttttt caagttcctc taaattagct tgctcattta tatggagatt
   104821 attcataagt gtagtaatcc cagcaagatt tgctccttct aaaaatgtgg tatcctccat
   104881 tagatatact atactattta aaaagctttt aaataaaaat gtctttggaa gaaatgcttt
   104941 cttcaagggt gtgtagctca gatacaaacg cctcctcaga aagttttccg ccatattctt
   105001 tcctcatcgt ataggagagc gccggcctaa tgtaggaaat ccactgagaa gtgaaaaaac
   105061 ggtacaacat atttagcagc tcgcgggcct cccacctttt gggctccgta tagtgcaaat
   105121 caatataaga ggcagcgcat gaaaagctgc aaaagttccc gagaacgccc atctcaatct
   105181 ctcctcgctc attttcacgc atataggtgg gcacgaattt cgggacagtc ttgaaataaa
   105241 gatgacacgt ccagcattta aagctagaat gggtaaccca tttggaaaca ctggtgaata
   105301 cggagggaag ctttttttcg acctcggctt catcgccatt cgtatttaat gcgtcggtag
   105361 tgtttttttt ggattgcaag cattcttcga tggtaattcc agataaatat aaaatattag
   105421 gacaattagt ttccataatt ttgatagtta tttttataca acatggattt aattaaagat
   105481 aaatggagga cgaaacggaa ttgtgttttc ggtcaaacag ggttacgagg cttgaaatgt
   105541 ttgtgtgcac atacggggga aaaattagca gccttgcatg ttcgcatatg gagttaatta
   105601 agctattgca aatcgccgag ccggtgaagg cgttgaactg caactttggc caccagtgcc
   105661 taccgggcta cgaatcttta ataaagactc cgaaaaaaag caaaaacatg ttgcgccgtc
   105721 cgcgtaaaac agaaggcgat ggaacctgct tcaatagcgc cattgaagct tctattttgt
   105781 ttaaagacaa gatgtataaa ctaaaatgct ttcctagcac cggagaaatt caggtcccgg
   105841 gcgtcatttt tccagatttt gaagacggaa aaaacatcat acaacagtgg gtagaattct
   105901 tgcaacatca acctattgaa aaaaaggtac agatcattga atttaaaacg attatgatta
   105961 attttaagtt tcaaataaac tcggtgtctc cccgcgtcat cattcattta aaaaaatttg
   106021 cggccttgtt ggaacaaata cccactccat atcccatacg tgaaataaag cctccattag
   106081 aagactcaaa agtgtccgca aaatttatgg tcagtccggg aaaaaaagta cgcatcaatg
   106141 tttttcttaa aggtaagata aatattttag gctgcaacac gaaggaatcc gcggagacca
   106201 tttatgcgtt tttgaaagat cttatcagcg tacattggca agaaattttg tgcgtgttac
   106261 cggtacccga ctagagaata ttttcattaa taaggtaatc agcgatgcta aaaagaataa
   106321 caagaaaaat accctgaaga actatgccaa agtaggtagg ttttctgcat gtaacggcat
   106381 ggttaaaatt gctaatgatg tagtccacaa aggcattgct caataccact aaaaatagta
   106441 aaaaaaggat cagtgctctt tttatatcca tatactttaa aacttatttt ttacgctaat
   106501 aatttcctgc ggccgcatta taaactgtag gtcatctata acgcccagtc ctgttaaaag
   106561 tagagtacta tgttttaaag gatttaaaat gtccgccgcg agaatgttaa tataattttc
   106621 aaaatggttt acaggaatgc gtaaacgttt tttttcgcac tgcggctgct ttagggtcga
   106681 atactggcag gaggtatata tattaataag accgcggtcg atggtttcaa tatcttcata
   106741 gaattcaatg cgcggcgtca aaagtttttt aaggtattga cataactcat catacgtgta
   106801 ggattggaga ggcgaaagaa ggatgcggtc aaagttaaaa acattttttt gaagaacctt
   106861 taaagcatgg tccgcacccg tggtttccag aatatgcttt attctatgaa tgtcatttaa
   106921 atcaacaaag tctgatagct ttgtgtagaa ctcggtgacc gagtttattt tctggaaatc
   106981 ggttttttga aaaagatctt caatgtgttt gcgggttgtg ttgctttgca gtccatacaa
   107041 gacatcaaaa aattcaatca acaaaaactt atacaaatga ttcatataaa aagctttgtt
   107101 ggccttatcc tgatgagggt atggttcctc caggggatac aaaatggctt ggtctatatc
   107161 cctaggatca atggtcaatg ttgcgatggg aagcttttcc agcgtagcgg gaagagtttg
   107221 ggttggagcg tagtaaaagt atagcccagt ttttccctct gaaagaaagc ccacaaattc
   107281 ttttttcatg ttttgcagca ccgccgaggg tatgatttcg tactgtttaa aatgtttgtt
   107341 gaaaaggcga ataaatttcc aggtttcttc aaagcttgca atatcggtgg gccgaagatc
   107401 aaagtcaatg ggaatgtcgt catgaatgta ggacgatagt cttatgggaa aataaatagg
   107461 gcgatcggtg tctgagacga tcagtaaagc ataacaaaag ttatgcctgt tgataagttt
   107521 tttagtaacc gtgtagccgg gaatgttttt cacgtcatgg atatcccacc agccatcctt
   107581 acacataaac tcgctcatag aatggatgac ctccatcaca gggtcctcct cggtaaaaat
   107641 atactgggcc tcactgtttt tcagaaatct tttttgctgg gtcatggcca tgggatagat
   107701 cccttcattc gtgtcaaaga taatggctat cttcttcgat gggctaagaa ttttttgtat
   107761 tgtgctggga gacacctcga actcgatgtc cccctgttta tctttaaaaa agacacagtg
   107821 gaggtcgtag catatggcaa caagatccag aaagatgtcc tgccatgcgg tgtcccattg
   107881 aagcagttgg tttttttgtt caacaaaggt ttgtaggata aagtttgcca gctccgcgcc
   107941 gctggaaaac atgttgccgg ccccgttccc caaaatatag tactgcggcg tattggccgc
   108001 ctttgcaatt tcaacggcaa gggccttggg agcaagatcc aaaattcgag caagggaata
   108061 aaaaagcccg gcattgctaa ttccgagcat ggtctgctcc acccccacaa tgcaaaaaat
   108121 gtcgggctct tttatcgtat tagaaaacag ttcatctgct atttggtggg gtagaaaggc
   108181 aatccggttc accggtattt tttttccata ggacaaggtg tgacgcgatg tttgtgtatt
   108241 aagatcctcc aggtcttgtt ctacaaacgt gtgcttagtg aggcaggtat tattaatata
   108301 gaaccgcttt gtgcctagca gggccttcgt cttttggcag cacggcagac agtaatttag
   108361 ggggtggcgg ccttctagta ggcttagatg agggtagtca ggatgcgggc agctatagta
   108421 ggcaggtacc ccctccgtga aattccaata ctttactagc tccttgcgtt tggctggcgg
   108481 catggatttc acctcggcct ctgagtaaat gacgggtggc cgtggatgct ggcataggac
   108541 ggagtaaacc gttgcctgcg tgtcatactt gcgcagatca tacaagtcgg ggtcctgttc
   108601 ctgaagcgca cgtagctgag aggctccctt tccttgttgt ttatcgtgca attgagagag
   108661 tttgttaacc ataattttgt caggcccggt aatcaggtta tccaaaaaca caaataagta
   108721 aacccaaaga tagttaaact cttcctgggt aatgttaaac atttctattt tgatatcggt
   108781 gaccctatgg tagatgcgaa tattgcggcc gccgtagatt gtttcccacc gggccgcaac
   108841 gtttgtgtca aagaggtagg catacgtgtt ttggagcaac gcaacgttga tgtccatttt
   108901 gcggcctgga ccggaggaaa taatgatcat ccgctcgatt tcgtggggat catacgaata
   108961 aatccccttt ttaaataaaa aattatagac cccagtttgc tggaggcccc gcacggaaat
   109021 aattcctgct tgctcatatt ttcgccaacg acttttcagc tcggtaaatc ccttgctaga
   109081 aagcgtatag ggccaaaagg tagacaccga catggagctg atagaaattt ggatgtcctc
   109141 gttggaggga aggggcaggc tccctccacg gggaaacgca gcaggcccca tatcattaat
   109201 tgtatgaata atagggttta taaaattatt tagggtagac accacggagt taaagtcgtg
   109261 gcgctcgttt tctgaccaat tgctttcgat aaagtagtgc ccgttgtttt gaatggtaag
   109321 aataaaggcc tttttattga tatagcgtat taaaataacg gtggggacac ggaatgtttt
   109381 attactgaat ttttcaggct ccgtggaggt tatatgatgt ttggaaacca cggtgggacc
   109441 tgttttacta taaaagaaca ccaccagctg aggaatatca ggagtggctg gaaataggtc
   109501 gaaaacattg cgcacattaa tttgaatatt tacgaggggc gaaattttga tcattgccga
   109561 ggtaacggcc aacgtgccgc gtgttagttt attcccctcg tacttggcaa cgacctgttg
   109621 cgctctggcg tacgtaaagt ttattagttt ttgttcaagg agaagcctct ttttaagact
   109681 ggtcaaagat ggagaaagag caggatactg tttttccatt tgtaagggag actgtatcag
   109741 tagtttaaag gcatcggggg aaagaagagg ccaatacttc ataataaggc cgtaatagag
   109801 taagtcaaat tggtaattat cctctatggc aatggagatt tggcgccgca tgggggccac
   109861 gagcgtgttg aggtctgcca caaagatgtg atgaatgttt tttatgagct ggaagctgtc
   109921 gagcgcttcc acatagagct catctttttg actttccatc gttgcgtcga tgtttaggcc
   109981 acccacttgt tgaaactcct ttttgtagtc acgaatatct agcgccaccc cgctaccgct
   110041 taacattagg cgatacgtta cctgaagcgc gttgttttga aaaaagaaaa tgtgttgtct
   110101 ataaggggga acccctgtgg caacgtaaat tttttctcgg atgtctttaa aggtatcttc
   110161 aggaaaaata ctatactcgc tatacaccgt ctcaatttct ggcatcatca cgtttgtctc
   110221 ctcgccacta tcctccacaa aaagtttttc aaactcatct aaatcgtcgc tatccccacc
   110281 cacgacgtat tgcgaaagct ttttctccca atctttgccg taaaaatttt gtaaaatttc
   110341 tttatcctta ggggttcgct gtaggtcttt gtggcaggcc tgtaacacgt ttgcaggaac
   110401 ggatcccaaa aaaataaacg tcttcgtgta ctcattttct gcaggattat aaagagtaac
   110461 tcgtagagga tttgttaaaa agtcgttgtg aaattccatt catatataag attctgtcgt
   110521 atttggtata tgaaatatac ctggtatagg aaataaaatt taaaataaaa aacagataat
   110581 atctatcatg gaccgttctg agattgttgc acgggaaaat ccggtgatta cccaacgggt
   110641 tacaaatctc ctacgaacca atgctcctct actattcatg cccattgata tccatgaagt
   110701 acgatatgga gcctacatgc tcttcatgta tggttccctc gaaaacggtt acaaagcaga
   110761 agtaaggatt gaaaacatcc cagttttctt tgacgtacag attgagtctg ataacacaaa
   110821 tcagcttttt ttaaagtcgc tgctggcggc tgaaaatatt acgtatgaac ggctagagac
   110881 gctgacccag cgcccagtaa tggggtatcg cgagaaggaa aaagagtttg cgccgtacat
   110941 tcgaatattt tttaaaagct tatatgagcg gcgaaaggcg attacttacc tgaacaatat
   111001 gggttacaac acggccgcgg acgacacaac ctgttactac cgaatggttt cccgagagtt
   111061 aaaactgcct cttacaagtt ggatacagct tcagcaatat acctatgagc ctcgcggctt
   111121 ggtacacagg ttttcagtaa cccctgaagg tcttgtttcc tatcaggatg atgtccccac
   111181 agaccacagc atcgtaatgg cctacgatat agaaacctat agccctatta agggaaccgt
   111241 cccggaccca aatcaggcaa acgacgtggt gttcatgata tgcatgcgca ttttttggat
   111301 tcactccaca gagcctctag caagcacgtg catcaccatg gcaccctgta aaaaatcctc
   111361 agagtggacc accatcgtat gttcctctga aaaaaatttg ctgttaagct ttgctgaaca
   111421 gtttagccgc tgggctccgg atatatgcac ggggtttaat gattctcggt acgactggcc
   111481 ctttatcgtc gaaaaatcca tgcagcacgg tattctcgaa gaagtcttta acaaaatgag
   111541 ccttttctgg ccccaaaagc tggataccat tctaaaatgc tattatgtga aggaaaagag
   111601 agtcaaaatc tcggccgaaa aatctatcat ttcctccttt ttgcataccc ctggatgcct
   111661 gcccattgat gtccgcaaca tgtgcatgca gctttaccct aaagccgaaa aaacaagtct
   111721 aaaagcgttt ttagagaatt gtgggttaga ttcgaagata gacctgccgt accatctcat
   111781 gtggaagtat tatgaaacgc gagacagtga aaagatggcc gacgtggcct actactgcat
   111841 tatagatgcc cagcgctgtc aggaccttct ggtgcgccac aatgttatcg ccgatcgcag
   111901 agaggtagga atcttgtcat acacctcgtt gtatgactgt atctactacg cgggagggca
   111961 caaggtatgc aatatgctta ttgcctacgc catccatgat gagtacggcc gcattgcctg
   112021 cagcaccatt gctcggggta agcgggaaca cggaaaatat cccggcgcct ttgtgattga
   112081 ccccgttaaa gggcttgaac aggataaacc caccaccggc ctcgactttg cgtcgctata
   112141 cccctccctc atcatggcct acaacttttc gccagaaaaa tttgtagcct ctcgggatga
   112201 ggcaaatagc ctcatagcta agggcgagtc tcttcactac gtctcctttc acttcaataa
   112261 ccgtctagta gaaggatggt ttgtgcggca taataacgtt cctgataaaa tgggattgta
   112321 cccaaaagta ctcattgatc tacttaataa acgaaccgct cttaaacaag agcttaaaaa
   112381 actaggtgaa aagaaggaat gtatccatga atcccatcct gggtttaagg aactacagtt
   112441 ccgccatgcc atggtagacg cgaaacaaaa ggcattgaaa attttcatga acacttttta
   112501 cggcgaggcg ggtaacaatt tgtcaccctt ctttctgctt cctctggccg gaggagtcac
   112561 cagttcgggt caatataatc ttaaactcgt ctataacttt gttatcaaca aaggttacgg
   112621 aatcaagtac ggcgacaccg actcgttata cattacatgc ccggatagtc tttatacaga
   112681 ggtaacagac gcatacttaa atagtcaaaa aacaataaaa cattatgagc aactctgtca
   112741 tgaaaaggtg cttctgtcca tgaaggccat gtctacacta tgcgctgagg tgaatgaata
   112801 cctgcgacaa gataatggta ccagttatct acgtatggcc tacgaggaag tactcttccc
   112861 cgtttgcttt acaggcaaga aaaaatatta cggcattgct catgtaaaca cacccaattt
   112921 taatacaaaa gaattattca tccgcggaat agatatcatt aagcagggtc aaacaaaact
   112981 caccaaaacg ataggtacgc gaattatgga agaatccatg aaactgcgcc gccctgagga
   113041 ccatcgcccg cctcttattg aaatcgttaa aacggtttta aaggatgctg tggttaacat
   113101 gaaacagtgg aattttgaag actttatcca aacagatgcg tggagaccgg acaaagacaa
   113161 caaagcagtc caaatcttta tgtctcgcat gcacgctcgg cgtgagcaac taaaaaaaca
   113221 cggcgccgcc gcaacatcgc aatttgctga gcccgagccg ggagaacgct tctcctacgt
   113281 tatcgtggaa aaacaggtgc aatttgatat ccaaggccac cgcacagaca ccaccagaaa
   113341 gggagacaaa atggaatacg tctctgaagc aaaggctaaa aatcttccaa tcgatatatt
   113401 gttttatatc aataactatg ttctaggcct gtgcgcgaga ttcattaatg aaaatgaaga
   113461 gtttcagccc cccggcaacg tcagcaataa ggacgaatac gcccagcgcc gagccaaatc
   113521 ctacctgcaa aaattcgtgc aatccattca tcctaaagac aagtctgtca ttaagcaagg
   113581 cattgttcat cgacagtgct acaaatacgt tcatcaagaa atcaaaaaaa aaataggcat
   113641 ctttgccgat ctttataaag aattttttaa caataccaca aaccccatcg aaagctttat
   113701 tcaaagcact cagtttatga tacattactt tgatgaagaa caaaaagtaa accattcaat
   113761 gaaaaaaatg gttgagcagc gtactacttt ggctggtaac ccggctggta acccggctgg
   113821 taacccagcc agcaatgcgc tgatgcgggc tatatttacg cagttgatta cggaagaaaa
   113881 aaaaattgta caagccttat acaataaggg ggacgcaata cacgaccttc tctcctatat
   113941 cattaacaat ataaactaca aaattgccac atttcagacg aagcagatgt tgacgttcga
   114001 gctttccagt actcatgtag aactgctatt aaaactaaac aaaacgtggc ttattttggt
   114061 gggaattcat gtagcaaaaa aacatctgca tactcttttg ggtttatcta acaatgaacc
   114121 gccgtctaag acattcattc agcaagctat agaggaagaa tgtggcagta ttaaaccatc
   114181 ttgctacgac tttatttcct aatatttttt aagaaactct ttaaacaaat ccttcgcgtg
   114241 ctcaaaggtc ttaaacccat ggcccttatg attcgccaaa aaagcggttt catcaagatt
   114301 ttctaaacct tttacggatg aagaaataag gtgttcagcc tcgtttgccc attttctatg
   114361 attttttttc acctcgggtt ctagatctgt tttctccata tactcattgt ggtcatattt
   114421 ttttttggga ggaggcggag tgggtggagg aatgggtgga ggaagtacac ccggatttcc
   114481 cgcttcagtc gttttataat aaaatagaag cataatacaa agaataagaa ttatcgcaaa
   114541 taggataacc agtgtcccag tcgagggcat tttgttatat aagtaacgtt tttttttatt
   114601 ttttataatt cgaatgaaga actatgatgg atatgtcttt tattcaagac atttattata
   114661 ctcaaaggca tttcatcata ctcaagggca tttcattata ctcaagggca ttttattata
   114721 ctgtgaatta gaaactataa aattcggata tcgctatcat actgtttatc tgagaaggtc
   114781 tcactgggtc ctgtaatgga gaacccatac tctgtaatgc tggggtttat aatgtggtcg
   114841 gggctgacaa gcacatttct aaattgcgag agttctaggt ttagacgcag tcgcaatagt
   114901 cgctgtatat ttgtaataaa tattagattg cgaatgagac gagtgtcaaa gcgatccttt
   114961 ccgatttgta ttaaggcagg cttttgtatt ccaacgccca cctgtttaac gattgaccag
   115021 ggtccttctt cctgattttg ttccgcgata taagtgagaa cactgttttc tgtatatgag
   115081 gtgggatatc gtatattacc tggtgccatt ccaacaggtg ggtgtgcaat tcgagctgta
   115141 cgaggaccca accatcgtgg atttctataa acatattgtt ctagcgtatc taaaaagtcc
   115201 ttaaggttat ttacgagtat catgaagggt gctatcaaaa tgggtggatg gtttataacc
   115261 attgtcataa accattgaag cgcttcaata tcattttgta attgttgacg gggaacgggg
   115321 gcaggtattc cacgtctatt aaacaaagca gttaattgtg cagcggctgt ttgggcggta
   115381 ataatttgta ttaaaggtat catcgaattg ccgccttgcc cagcatttcc tataagatcg
   115441 attaagtcgg ttatttgacc tcgatattgt tgtccccagt tttgcacggc agcgatgatt
   115501 tcagggatta cattattttg aatttcaggc gtttgtaata gattatctac ttctcttcgt
   115561 gtatcttcaa gttgagttct aaatgcattt aactcatcta taatttggtt tctatcaata
   115621 acatttctta aacctcgaac cgtttcagct aatcgtatgg tacggacaac ttcgtgtaaa
   115681 gcctgattta tgtatattga catgggatgc ccccatcgct cacggccgcg ttgaataccc
   115741 gcggccaaac ccgggcctgc ctcatcatag tcaaactgtg tgggatacag gcttccaaat
   115801 aacactttat tgaaaatttg atcggaaaga aacttagggc ggcccatgtt cagtgcattg
   115861 tctcctctaa agatgcgtga catgtatccg gcattgcccc tggatagcaa ctcattccca
   115921 tactgggaaa tagagactgt aacataagga tttataagga gttttaacat aaattctcgc
   115981 gtattcatgg ggggacgatt cggaatattt aatactactg caacatctgg ctgaggagcc
   116041 ccggtgtcta gcgaacgtac cttttcggcc gaaatgccgt acataagaca agcaatttct
   116101 tcaaagctat agtcgtagtt gtaaatattg gcaagtggta tagaccgcat cagcgcattt
   116161 acattgatag gcataatatt catatcaaac aagttaaata tgcgctcacg ctctctatta
   116221 gagcctagag agcgtgtttg gcttttcggt gatactattt tgtgaatatt attgatttgc
   116281 tcctcttggt aagagctttc cacgaaggaa atcacatctt gcaatgtttt acgaagcgaa
   116341 tacactgcat tcattcctat tcccgctgtt ataatgggtt tatcatctct gttctcacta
   116401 ataagattaa ccccaccaaa agtattttca ttgtacgtca tcactgtttt aaaactacgg
   116461 atatttatga taaaccggag agcctgaatg gcgtggatat aaaagtgttc aaaacgcgtg
   116521 ggagtaattt gttcgcgagc aactacagtt tcattatagt ttttcatgat aagctgtacc
   116581 ccgggcatat ctgaaagttg taccggatca tttcccagta attttcttgt accgtatagg
   116641 attttaaact cgggggagcc actttcaagg ttcgggtaaa gaagaggatc atatacctca
   116701 ttattctcca ttcttaggtc acgcaaataa tagagtgaaa gtgaaaatgg catgagaggt
   116761 tccttattat atcgggacat atagttttga atgaagtgtt cttctgtttc aagatagatg
   116821 ggatgatcgg taagctcatg taggacctcc atggcagagt ttgctagggt aagggagcct
   116881 ctaatgacgc cgttaatcac tgcaatcaat cgttttcgca caatatcgtt ggtgttattt
   116941 tgcgcgtctc ctagaggcat aagggtaata tcggggcgaa atacgctccc aatacctcgc
   117001 agggccgcct gaccgatgga tagtcctgta ttgggaacat tgatattatt atagtaaata
   117061 atagcatcat tattggctcc taagagtgcc ataagattag gacgagccag ttggacttta
   117121 gtgtattgta taaattgttt taaaagctcc ccctggctaa taagaatatt aaacattttg
   117181 ttatatagtg gaagattggc tctataattt tctttaaggt aaataggaat ttctgttaac
   117241 gtagaaataa gatgctgact caggccttgg cggttggtat ccttaattaa ccgctgaagc
   117301 atgagtccca aagacagaag aagcaccgac tgctctgtgg gatcgcccct atggccaaag
   117361 gcgatgttat cgcgtgctag gtcggggtga gcatacccca gctccatcac tgcctggcta
   117421 aaatttccat tagcgaaggc attgataaga tttagatata tttttccgct gggagcgtca
   117481 taaaaccggg caatgtacga ggctacgagc tggttgaaca ccatcatcat gctacgatta
   117541 tttcgaatac catagtctga tccatataga cgataacgtc gaagattatt tgcggcatta
   117601 ttgacattgg cataggctct aggtgcaggc gctacagcgg tccagaagct aagagcattt
   117661 tcctcctggg cgttattggt acgaatgaga ttagagagtc taaagtctcc tagtgccacc
   117721 tgctctacac ggagtccaga gttgttatcc aaagcatcgt aaaacacgag tctactgaat
   117781 actctcccgt attgttcata gcgctcagaa agttcgggat tattatttat ttgaatatta
   117841 gctgcgtctc ttctttgcgc cccacctcga agatgtagta cattataagg ctttgtaagc
   117901 aagatgtagg ttttattaat gatttggtta accccctcca ggcccaattc accgccagga
   117961 agcggccttc ctccggcatc ggtgggtggt ttaataagct tgtcaatcaa atgttcttcc
   118021 aaccaataaa atgagcctgg attggatcta ttttcatagt attgaataat gtttttatca
   118081 atatgcgggc gtagaagatc aagaaaatac ttggtgtcag ccatcaaaga atcaattaag
   118141 gaaataagac ctgtaaaatc taaatgcaca tgagcggtgc tagtttcggg aaagcgaact
   118201 tgaaccaatt tgttaaagct agaggtcatt tcgaaaatat tggtcagcag gagctgcatg
   118261 attcgctgat tgtctaccaa atatcttgcg gccaactctt gttccggacg aattcctcca
   118321 ccagcaggaa tacccacata ttgttcaatc caggcaaaaa gagtctctgt agttagattt
   118381 tggtcttggg gtagagtcgg atcggtcgta ggatcagggt acaccataga aagtcgcgca
   118441 tcgtttgcct taatgaccaa tcccggattt ctaatctcag agatgtcccc gtgtcttctt
   118501 cccagccagt caataagatt ggcatggttc acgttggcgg cctgcgtctc tcgtaaccat
   118561 tcgacaatgc ttttttgaat catatccaga tctaaagcct taatattatt acgaaaggta
   118621 ttaaggagca cgtaaatagc actcaataag ttaagacctg taataacggt ttcgtgaaac
   118681 agaaatattt tgttaacatc tgtatccgct agcgactcag agccctgaat aagttttgaa
   118741 acgatttgaa ttttgtcggt gtgctccttt ttaagttcat ttgtggcctg ctgaatgagt
   118801 tcctggtagg aaacttttcc taattcttgt tgcagactag gatcttcaaa catttcacta
   118861 agctgtttcc taaatttttg taccaagtcc cactgggagt tgggctgcag cattcctgtt
   118921 tggacatcca cggaatctat attgtatagt gccgggcgcc acttgggggt gggctgagat
   118981 gaaggaccaa taaacctatc ggagggaagt aattgcgaag attgtgtata gccgtcctca
   119041 tctggaagaa tggagtagtt ggtttgattc atcattccaa agtcattcat ggttcgcgct
   119101 tcctgaacaa tgcgttgaaa tttttcccac tcggtgcgtg taatgacacc gaacctgcgg
   119161 tttatttcat ttacaaagtg gataagcgcc tttttgaccg cttcttgttc gccatactcc
   119221 aagttaaagt gttggtaaat gacgtttatt tctttaataa gctggcgaat ttcggtttct
   119281 gagtagtcac caatattaat aagctcaata ggacgcataa agataacgcg aataagtcct
   119341 gaaaagattc cctccagttc gggtagcatc gagatttgca cattttcatc tctgaaggaa
   119401 aacagttttt ggtaaaattc ggcgagtcgg gggaggcgga agtaaagccc cgctgcctcg
   119461 ggaatcacct cgggctctag ctcatcggca cctcccagga tcatacgcgt gggtataagt
   119521 ttgtacacgg gctcgggtcg ttcaaacatg tcgtaaatgc ctaacacaat aaaaatctta
   119581 gcagccatac ttttaagcat gaaggtgaag aagacgtcct cagtttccca tcgggttgat
   119641 agggcgtcgt tgactctcac agtagagagg tagacccgct gagatgcctc ctcggcagtc
   119701 tgtgcaagcg ctaccctttg tcctccaatt tgtgtttgat ttagattttt gagtcccacg
   119761 gaaagtgcgg aatgttgaat atattcaagc aaggttttat aaatttgcaa aggcgacatg
   119821 ggcaccgttt gccgcagctc ctctcctccg agcatgtccc cgatccgagc aaaggcattg
   119881 atgatatttt taagcgcctg aaagttggag agagagcgcc cgataaggtc gcgaatgttt
   119941 ttggcctggc ttgctctgac gggacggagg gtaccgacgc cccgtccctg ctggatttca
   120001 gccgcaactt tttcgtagta gtggcccgca ggagcattat ccgtaaagac gttggagtca
   120061 ttgcctgcgg aggtcggaaa actttcaaag acctgtgcaa gagtgtcccc tgttgcctcc
   120121 gtgaaccatc gtcctataat gcgcacccca tccagcatct gctggactgt ttggatagaa
   120181 tctatgttgt ttacaaatgt tttggtaatg tttttaaggt aaaggtccag cccttccaga
   120241 gctcgataga accggcgttt tacgtcatac tccagctcga tggcgcttat agttgccttc
   120301 cagtctactt cctgagcgcc tccagggttt gggcctacgt gtcctctggc aaggtctaca
   120361 gccggagaat taatgcgcgc atttttttcc gtatccaact gcatgaggcg tcccgcaata
   120421 gcgtctccga gaatggtggc atagttttcc tcgtaggatt gaaactcctg tttgttatgc
   120481 gttaaattgg agtaaatctg ggccacatag tagtaataca taaaagtgtt aattgcctgg
   120541 ttgaggtcaa cctgcgaccg cgcggccttg ctgagcccga gctcctccac cgttagggca
   120601 gcaccgccta cctttgtaca ctcacagtcc tccccacccc catacttttt ttgcacgata
   120661 tcggtataaa aatcaataat ctgcagcaag cgaaagcagg agtcataaag atttttaaaa
   120721 ttagggtcgg ttttagccaa ctcctctaaa acatttttca caagcgtaag ctgtatcaag
   120781 aaggtttcgc gttcttcccg tgcggccgcg ttattataaa aaccgataag gcttaggtca
   120841 agcgcgatgg tgcccatatc attaatgcgc gagagagcat ctcgaagctt cgttatgttc
   120901 ggcgtcaagg caatttcctt aacgagtttc atgcctattt ttttcacatt ttccaaaaag
   120961 tcgttatagg cctgtgtgct tttgttcaaa aattccatga ggatgtgctt tctatccagt
   121021 ctttgcgctt ccatcctttt atcaagtggc gttttctcct catcgccccc ctttttggca
   121081 caattgttct caaggatttt atggcgttcg ttaaaggtct gtcgcaatag gttcacggct
   121141 ttttcaaact cggcaatgtt ttctgctgag acaaggccac taaatctttt gaggtcaagc
   121201 tccttatcaa actccgccca gtttttgcta tgaaggtact gttcaacctt gagtcctact
   121261 cgttgaagag ccttattaat tttattcgca acagtcgcgg caatgcctag attacaaagt
   121321 gtgtacgaaa gtacttttcc gaaatttttg gttcctaaga cactatttgt atcatttaaa
   121381 attttaataa tatccacttc atccgtcttc agtttatcaa gttccttttg ggtgggcgtt
   121441 aagatattgt caatgaaatt ggttaaaatg ttgatttgca ggttttgttc atttaaaagt
   121501 cgacgatata ctgcttcaat catggtgacc gcattaatga cttcctcgtt gggggctgct
   121561 ttggttacct ccgtcaccat gcgctcgtga agttgcttaa tggcgtcgct taacagtttg
   121621 atgttttcaa gtgtattttc tatactgccg tgtacatcaa gatactccgc gcgcagtccg
   121681 tgcgttaggg agttgatgta cagaactatt tgtcggcata tactggcggc cccttcggtg
   121741 gtatctatga gcttatcctg acctaaatca ataaattcct ggttaatggc gtctgcaatc
   121801 attttacaga tggtctcctg tttttccgca ttttttacaa aagtggagcc ggctcgagga
   121861 tcgggcagtt gttttttgat atctttaaga atatcttcga tgggctgctt tgtgtccact
   121921 ttgaacccta ttttggaaat cgccttgata atcccctcga taatccgcag ctttgcttta
   121981 ctcgatacgg agtctatgtg ataatcttta atgtgttgta cgggattttt gtcccccccg
   122041 ccattaaaat atcctcctcc agaaaaagaa cgagtttgtc tttgtatatg atcttgtaac
   122101 ttcgcatata aatttgcttc tgatgaaagc ggtggtctac tagacgttga agatccacgg
   122161 ttacccatta taataaaaaa aaataaagat ttaaaactac aaatattttg ctgtccatgg
   122221 accaatcaat taggactgca aaccaatcag gattgccact aaaacattaa atgtaggcaa
   122281 gataaaactc tatttttttt ttaaaagttt aatgaccatg agtcttacct cctctttttc
   122341 ttcctctttt agagggcttc cataaattgt ttgaatatag ttatgtgctc taatgacctt
   122401 gttaaaatca ggtgcctttc catactgttc aatgtgttgc acagcctttt gtgcaagcgc
   122461 atacagcttg gtgtccttgg gtgtctctga tgagggctct tgctcaaaca gcgtttcaaa
   122521 ggatgatgtg cattcattag tttcatggct atccgcttta tgaccattag tttcatgatt
   122581 gctctctaag gatgttgaag atgttgattc cgcctcctct tcaaacagca catgcaggat
   122641 catattccat tcttcttgag cctgctgttc agtatatccc tgtcctgcat agatgcgagc
   122701 atttctcaca atatcatact taacagtact gagcagtgtt tttatagcgg ttgtaacaat
   122761 tctaccgcta ttgataatct caacagaaaa ccaggtatac aggctaccgg catgaaacac
   122821 aacttgtgag gatgctctta aatccgtttt gaagattacc tccattttca tggatatatt
   122881 taaaataaaa tccattcaat tttaaaatta taaaataata agaagatgcc ctctaacatg
   122941 aaacagtttt gcaagatttc tgtatggcta cagcggcacg atccggatct attagaaatt
   123001 atcaataacc tatgtatgct tggcaattta tccgcggcaa agtacaaaca cggagtgacc
   123061 ttcatttatc ccaaacaggc aaagatacgt gatgaaataa aaaaacatgc ctattccaat
   123121 gacccctcac aggccataaa gaccctagaa tcactcatcc ttccatttta cattcccacc
   123181 ccaatggagt tcaccgggga aatcggctcc tacaccggag tgaaattaga ggtcgaaaaa
   123241 aaggaagcga ataaagttgt tttgaaaaat ggggaagcag tcctgatacc tgcggctgat
   123301 tttaaaccct ttcctgatcg ccggctagcg gtctggatca tggagtcagg ctctatgccc
   123361 ctagaagggc ctccctataa gcggaaaaaa gagggtggag ggaatgaccc gccgatttca
   123421 aagcatatct cgccgtatac tccgcgcacg cgtattgcca ttgaggtaga aaaggccttc
   123481 gatgaatgta tgcgtcaaaa ctggtgtagt gtcaataatc cctatcttgc caaatcggtc
   123541 tccttgctgt ctttcttgtc gctcaaccat cccaccgagt ttattaaggt cctgccgctt
   123601 atagactttg accccttggt gaccttttat ctacttcttg agccgtataa aacgcatgga
   123661 gatgactttt taattccgga aacaatttta ttcggcccca ccggatggaa cggcacagat
   123721 ctgtatcaaa gtgccatgct agaatttaaa aagtttttta cgcagattac ccgccaaacc
   123781 tttatggata tagccgatac ggccactaag gaggtagatg ttcccatatg ctactcagat
   123841 cctgaaaccg tacattccta tgctaatcac gtgcgtactg aaattttgca tcataacatg
   123901 gtaaacaaag ttacaacgcc taacctggtc gtacaggcct acaatgagct cgagcaaacc
   123961 aacacaatac gacattacgg gcctattttc ccggaaagta ccatcaacgc actgcgtttc
   124021 tggaaaaagc tgtggcagga tgaacagcgg tttgttatcc atggcctgca ccgcacgttg
   124081 atggatcaac ccacctatga aacctctgag tttgcagaga tcgttagaaa tttacgtttt
   124141 tcgcgtcccg gcaataacta tataaacgag ctcaatatca caagtcctgc tatgtacggc
   124201 gacaagcata ccaccggaga tattgcgccc aatgataggt ttgccatgtt ggtggccttt
   124261 attaacagca ctgacttttt atataccgcg attccagagg aaaaggtggg gggaaatgat
   124321 acacaaaccg gtccccaaac cagtagcctt acagatctag ttccaacacg gctacactct
   124381 tttttaaacc ataatctaag caaactcaaa atattgaatc gtgcgcagca aacggttaaa
   124441 aatattcttt caaatgattg tcttaatcaa ctaaaacatt atgttaaaca cacgggaaaa
   124501 aatgaaatac taaagatact tcaagaataa ccatgttgat tcctgtggtg tgttttacct
   124561 gtgggtttcc tattggaacc tacgcggcaa tttttgataa ggctcgtacc gagtatatta
   124621 aaaccaaaat gggcggaaca ttaccgcaaa atatcccatt agatgcctct ctccaaattg
   124681 agctaaaaga cctcattacg gctctgggaa tcccaatgcg ggtgtgttgt cgcacgcatt
   124741 taattactac gttggattat cgtaaatatt attaaccggt aaaattgaaa aactattttt
   124801 aaggttacta gtaaaaatga ctacaatctt tcacgcagat gaccttctac acgcactgca
   124861 acaagcaaaa gcagaaaaaa atttttcttc tgtattttct ttagattggg ataaattacg
   124921 catagcgaag cgcaatacat cggttaaata tgttacggtt catgtaatgg taaaaggcaa
   124981 aaaagctccg ctaatgttta actttcaaaa tgaaaaacat gtaggaacaa tttctcccag
   125041 taccgatgaa gaggttatcc ggatgaatgc tgaaaatcca aagtttttgg tgaaaaaacg
   125101 tgacagggat ccctgtttac agttcaacaa atacaaaatc tcgccgccgt tggaagatga
   125161 tggtcttact gttaaaaaga acgagcaggg tgaagaaatc taccccggcg atgaagaaaa
   125221 atctaagttg tttcaaatta ttgaactgtt agaagaagct tttgaagacg ctgtgcaaaa
   125281 aggtcctgaa aacatgaaaa caaaaaatat tataaaatta gtgcaaagaa aaatttctag
   125341 taacgcagct aaaaatgcag acaaatcttt gccaaatcct attgcacgca ttcgtattaa
   125401 agtcaatccc attacaaaca tgttggcacc aatattgctt gataaaagta agcccattac
   125461 tttacagaat ggtaagacaa gctttgaaga actgaaagat aaagacggcg ttaaagccaa
   125521 tccggataac attcataagc ttattgaatc gaattctata catgatggca tcattaatgc
   125581 tagatctatt tgcatcagca gtatgggcat ttcatttccg ctttgcctgg agatgggagt
   125641 ggtaaaagtt tttgaaaaaa ataatgggat tgatgtggac tccatttatg gcccagacga
   125701 tattacaaat cttattaatc aggttgctat tgcttaaaca gcttgcttaa acaaacttat
   125761 aaacgttttt taggtacgcg atacgtaaac cctaattctt taataagttc cctttcagta
   125821 gtaattttta gaggtactaa tgtttgattt ttaaataatc catactggtt tagcttatag
   125881 ttcttttttt ttaacgcggc tcgaattctg atcagataag aaacagggcc cgtaaaatga
   125941 aatattgcgt atggcttttc ctcggctaag gccgtaaaaa gatcaagttg atacgtcttt
   126001 ttttcccatt caataaaaag cacacatttt cgttctccgc agacttttac agaaaaagaa
   126061 agacccttta tgcggatgtt gggcaggacg tgttttaaaa gttttttttc tgaaacaata
   126121 ataagaaggt ccacgtcatt aagcattttc tcttcgcgtc ttaagctacc aacagctatg
   126181 atgttttttg ataaaatttt tataagttgt ccattatact caaacgcaag tcgggaacgc
   126241 aaggcattta caattttttt tccttgagta agcgttaaca ttttatattt aatattaaaa
   126301 tcttttcatt ttatatatta tatacgcaaa atggcacttg atggttcaag tggtggaggc
   126361 tctaatgtag aaacattact tattgtagca atcgttgtgg ttatcatggc aatcatgctt
   126421 tactattttt ggtggatgcc tcgccagcag caaaaaaaat gtagcaaggc tgacgaatgc
   126481 acatgtacta acggaagctg ctccctaaaa acaagctaaa acatgtattt atgcatacat
   126541 aaatacatac atatacacgc atgcacgcat gtaaatgcca tataaaaata cgtaaatact
   126601 ttataaaaac tataacatat caatcatgga atcaacactt ttataatttt ccgtaatata
   126661 tttttcgtcc ataatgatgt cagagtacat ggtccctatg cgaggaacag agcccataag
   126721 ggtaggggcg gcaatgccgt aaatagggtt cacggcggag tcaatcgcag catccgtcaa
   126781 gacctggact ggagacgaca aggccattcg caacaacacg ttggaaggtt ctcttgcatt
   126841 aagtcccgcc ttttctaaag aggtaacctg tccggttctt gtcatgagat ctgcgtacat
   126901 aagcagatga cgatggttgg gacccttgtc ccccataacc gttctaattt cactgataat
   126961 tttttgtcgc gccgcttcta tgccataaag ctccatggtg tctcctatag aggacgacac
   127021 gatggtgtat gggtcaatgt tatcatcaag cattgcacca aaaatatttg tcccatttgt
   127081 tttgatggcg tagatattgt ctagtcttac cagctttccc tgggcatcca cacggtggcg
   127141 cataagctta acaacattcg catttttgat gccgggtatt cctctaatcg tgctatttaa
   127201 taatttatcc accaaattta cggcaatttt ttcatccgta gccattcggg tattggtact
   127261 gcgtctaaag gcgctttccc gtagatatat gcgaataata atgggaatgc ctgaggccgt
   127321 gttttccaca gaatgcatga tgtaggtgtt ggggtgtttg gctcttagac tattcacaat
   127381 actttctagg ctaatgcttt ttaggatcat ggttgtttta tttaattcca agcggataca
   127441 ccagtttgca atatcctccg ggggctgtag cagaggatgg ttttccagaa aatccgtcat
   127501 ccattccaca tcacttgcaa aatcggggta catcacattt ttttttgtgc ttgaatacgt
   127561 ttcgtacaat agatgccact gcagtatcag tcgttcaaac gttataagct ctatgctgtt
   127621 cgcaatttct tgcgcatatg ttttgtttgt ttccacttct gggtttttta gacgtaaaag
   127681 catttcagag gattgttcag cctctacagg cttcgcgcta aagatctcct ggggccgcac
   127741 aatgcccgac ttgttggttc cccccgccac ggagcggtgg tgggagtcca gcatatattg
   127801 agtcaagggc tctgatacgg actgcgctgc taggattccc actgcctcac cgtagttaat
   127861 gagactttgg gtatattgta gccttatgag gtccaggatg gcactcatct gctcgcaggt
   127921 tatgtttaat gttttgaccg ttgccagttc aatgcgaata agtatgcgca tcagagaggc
   127981 ggccctttta agataaacgg gtatgggcgt ctgtagccgt tcctgaatat tgttaataaa
   128041 cacgtatgga agatttttgc aaaacgtttt gaccatcgtg tacttttgca gaatactttt
   128101 ttcatcgaag ggaagcacgc cgctggtaga gctcagtaga atgtttttca cgatgctggc
   128161 cacgtttacc ggcacctgtc taacatctgt aagcagctga ctgaaattaa aattttcgat
   128221 gtttaggaag atctgtcgat atttatctct atccttttta aggcgtgaaa attcttcttc
   128281 aaacaaggga gattgtatcc cggtgtactt gaatttgtct tcgagttcct gatccgacag
   128341 catgatggtt tcaaaccgca ctgtttcaag ttggcgcgca tcaaggccgt cctctccgta
   128401 caactgctgc acaagacgag tatcaatgga aacccgtcgg taataatcca caatacagga
   128461 ctgaaggcca aagatggctt tacgattggc atagcctgta gacgatgtcg atagtgcttt
   128521 gttgatcaag tcgaatcttc cattcatttc cccaaagata aattcagggg aggtaaggcc
   128581 cgcaatgtag ctgttgcaga tgaacccgta ggcctgcgcc tccagggcaa acctggggta
   128641 gtacaccagg gtcctgccga aggaaaactg gggttgaatg cgttgtgtat taatttcaat
   128701 ttggccgatg cccgccatga tgtgaatcat attggggttt gagcccttgg cgcccgtggc
   128761 caccatctga aaaagcccat ttgtttccgg attaatggaa ttcataatcg gctttaaaat
   128821 cctatcggga aatttaagcg cattcagctg caatttttcg tagaagtcat gcgttgtcag
   128881 gcctataggc ggcatgatgt ctccatgaag cagccggttg tttatttcct ccgactcaag
   128941 cagcagttca ttgataattt cttggacctc ctgatgtgcc tccggggtta aaagcatgtc
   129001 ggccgtggac accgtgaatc cggcgttgcg cacgtagttc agggcgagct gctgggtcgc
   129061 aaatatcatt ttcagagcct gctgcggtcc atacctacgc gaaataaggt gatagattcc
   129121 gccggaggag cctgccccga ctgccttttt gtcaaggacg ccttcaatga gttcaccgtt
   129181 gcgtatttgc gtagaaatgt cctgtttatt ataatgcatg tacggcgcat acacttctga
   129241 gtaccatgtg ggggctcgtt ggtagttgat gggggtctgc ttcagtagca tagatacaac
   129301 caatttgcca tctagcaggt ccgttgggga gtagttggca aaacagggtg ggtcagtttg
   129361 ggttgtttga aataacccca tagcgtgcag tttgttcatc acatttttcc ccatgggggt
   129421 gttcgtgcgt gtaagcaaaa aacttcccac ggtggagtcc tgcacctgcc cattaacagg
   129481 acccgagctc ttcgtggaaa tgaaccagtt tcgcacggaa caaagtagtt cggcctcaac
   129541 gcggctcatg acgctccagg gaacccagag attcatctgg tccccgtcaa agtccgcatt
   129601 ataccaggca cacgcgctga cattcatttg aaacgtagaa atttttgggt tttcaaggac
   129661 cacaatccgg tgaactccta tgctgcttct ttcgagagaa ggctggcgat taaaaaacgc
   129721 gacgtcgccg gtgacgacat cacggtaaag aatgtctccc acctccagcc taaagtcttg
   129781 tttgagaccc tcaatgtcgt gaacggattg tgttatctgt ttatacactc ttgaacatcc
   129841 agggtactgg cgctttccat ttaaaaaata gggcattaat ctattaatgt tataatgctg
   129901 caccgtttcc gcaacttgca gcgtacgtgc aaaggaaatg ggatagccaa cctcgtccag
   129961 gtgaaggtct gaatttccgc agatggtgga tcggctgatc gaccatacct ggctgcccag
   130021 tagggatttg cgaattcttc cctccttgcg aggaagtctt cgcatgatgg agggagcggg
   130081 gcgggccccc atgacgatcc cacgctttcc tgtgcctccc tgggttgcgg tggtggaaac
   130141 ggaatccagc aaaaagttat agtaaagttg ctgtatggtt tgcaaattgc ggtcaacatt
   130201 taaaggtatt ttttggccgc gcacgatttg taggtccttc gggatcagca gattttttcg
   130261 aactatatac tgaatcacgt tattaatgtc atgaaagctt tgcgggcctg acccgattcc
   130321 caatctgatg ccagggcgta tgctaatggg ggggatctga atggccttca gcacaagttt
   130381 ttcggggtgg gagtttttac ttcgccccag ttttacaacg gtgtcgtagg ttacgcgtga
   130441 aaaaatctct ctgatgatct gcgggtatag tttgtcaatc ttgccctgct gatctaccca
   130501 aaaggtaaaa tagtcttccg agtccttaat aatcttagga tgtataacct tacagacgta
   130561 gcactgcttt ccttcggttt ggcttgaagc cgcttcagca agacgcttag gcctaataag
   130621 gtgctcgtac ctctttaggt caacaatggg agccccgcaa ttgaggcata taacccttag
   130681 ccatcgtcgt atttcggcga tgaagagcgg ctgaagaacc ggagcatgca tctgcagtat
   130741 ccctgggtgc cccatgcact gcttgcgctg gtgtgagcag gtgatgcatt tataatggtg
   130801 atcggtggtt cccattcgtg cgtcataaat acccccctcg gcgggtaggg taccctcaaa
   130861 taaattggaa atggtaacct ccataacgcc ttgcctttta tgatcattgt caccggcaat
   130921 attgaactgt acggcggcta tttcggcgta tccagcctcc atatttctgc taaatacata
   130981 ataaaacttc aaatgttaaa aaaaaaataa ctattctccg catcagttgt taaataattt
   131041 ctaaaacatt tatcggttca cgaaaaccta ccgcacgggc ctgaagagga atgccggttt
   131101 tggaggaaag ctcggcatat tccacagtaa gctcctttcc ataaagatgt tttttaaata
   131161 aggcaggcgt gagtttttga aaaagagcat aacgatccgc gtacgtcaaa tgcttaggag
   131221 tcactacaaa acgctttttg tttggcagtt cgcaaaccca taaaatggcg cctaagtcct
   131281 tccctttttt tccctgagta tagtccacca aaataaattc agcatctagc agtggtttca
   131341 gcttggcaag atggggtgaa tgatagttgt tgtatcccgg ctcatagggc ccattggcat
   131401 tgcgtacgat ggctccctcg tagccctcct taataaactg cgttttaagc ctaagggcct
   131461 catcctcatc cttaatgcta aaattttcaa cttgatggat aaaggtaaaa tcttcttttt
   131521 gtttaaaaat atttgttaac agttgttgtc tcttgttaga aggcatttga agctgatcac
   131581 tccaaaagca gtcaaacacg taaaagtgca gctcggagga atctgccttt gcgttggcct
   131641 gtcccgcgat ccattgcaga ggtttatggt gcaaataaag ctcgccatcc aaatataccc
   131701 tcacgtctat aaataaataa agctgtttaa gctctttttt aatattgtca agacccaaaa
   131761 attccttttc cgtgcgcgaa tacaggagaa tacttccatc gccctgctgg caggccacag
   131821 ctcgaacgcc attgcgcttg cgctgcacga tgggatctgt ttcgtcttca aaaaatgtct
   131881 taggaatgat attaaaatgt tttatcagca taggagggat cattccttta tttgtgtggg
   131941 ctccccgctt ctgtctggca tggcgattat acttactaag ggcatccttg aatgcctggt
   132001 ggaccactgt tgtggcattt tttttaccca agttttttcc ctcggtaaca cgggtcgttt
   132061 ttgaaatccg catcgctccc tcttccacga aaaattttgt gaaaatttcg gcaacggcgt
   132121 cttttacatc cgtggaaaac atctcatccg taatgggaag gatcgtgttg tgctgcatca
   132181 cttgcacgca aatgatccat gaggcttttt ttccgctttt agtttcagac tcaatcggag
   132241 gaaaacaaaa aacattgttt gaaagctgcc caggaaattg atttagcatg gtttttaaca
   132301 attaagaaag gctatcaatt tttttataaa ttgaatagtt atttcaaatc caatatggct
   132361 tctttagaga atttagtggc acgatatcag aggtgcttta atgaccagtc tcttaaaaac
   132421 agtactattg aacttgaaat acgttttcaa cacataaatt ttttattatt caaaaccgta
   132481 tatgaggcac ttgtggcgca agagatcccc agcaccatct cccacagcat ccgctgcatc
   132541 aaaaaggttc accatgaaaa ccactgccga gaaaaaattt tgccgtcgga taatttttac
   132601 ttcaaaaaac agtctctcat gttttttaag ttttcggagc ctgcatctct gggctgtaag
   132661 gtctcgctgg ccatcgagca gcccattcgt aaatttatct tggactcctc cgttctcgtt
   132721 cggctcaaaa atcgtacgac ctttcagata tctgaacttt ggaaaataga gcttaccatt
   132781 gtgaagcagc tgatgggaag cgaggtctct gcaaagctta ccgccttcaa aacgcttcta
   132841 tttgacaccc cggagcaaca aacggcaaaa aatatgatga cgttaataaa cccggatgac
   132901 gaatatcttt acgaaataga aatagagtat acaggaaagc ccgaatctct aacggcggca
   132961 gatgttataa aaattaaaaa cacggtgttg acacttattt ctccgaacca tttaatgcta
   133021 acagcctacc accaggccat tgagttcatt gcatcccata tactgtcctc agaaatactt
   133081 cttgctcgta ttaagagtgg aaagtggggg cttaaacgcc tcctccccca ggtgaaatcc
   133141 atgaccaaag cggactacat gaagttttat ccccccgttg gctactatgt aacggacaaa
   133201 gcagatggaa ttagaggcat cgccgtcgtt caggacacgc aaatgtatgt ggttgcagac
   133261 cagctatata gcctaggcac caccggcatt gaacccctta agccaaccat tttggacggc
   133321 gaatttatgc ctgaaaagaa agaattttat gggtttgatg ttatcatgta tgagggcaat
   133381 ctgttgacgc aacaggggtt tgaaacaaga atcgaggctt taaacaaggg cattaaagtc
   133441 ttacaagcgt ttaacataaa agcagaaatg aagcccttta tttcgctaac aagtgcagat
   133501 cccaacgtgc ttctcaaaaa ctttgaaagc gtttttaaga aaaaaactcg cccatattcc
   133561 attgatggca tcattttagt agaacctggc aattcttatc taaatacaaa tacgtttaag
   133621 tggaagccca cctgggataa cacattagac tttttggtgc gaaaatgccc ggaaaattta
   133681 aatgtaccag agtacgcgcc caaaaaaagc ttttcgctgc atctactatt tgtaggtatt
   133741 tccggggagc tttttaaaaa attagcgcta aattggtgcc caggatacac aaaactgttc
   133801 cccgttacac agcgcaacca aaactacttt ccggtacaat tccagccatc cgattttcca
   133861 ttggcatttc tttattacca cccagatacg tcgtcgtttt ccgatataga cggaaaggtt
   133921 cttgaaatgc gttgtcttaa gagagaagtc aattacgtca gctgggaaat tgtaaaaatc
   133981 cgggaggata ggcagcagga tcttaaaaca ggcagctatt ttggcaatga tttcaaaacg
   134041 gccgaactca catggcttaa ctatatggat cccttttcct tcgaggaact ggcgaagggc
   134101 ccttctggaa tgtacttcgc cggtgctaaa accggcatat accgtgctca aacggcactt
   134161 atttccttta ttaaacaaga aatcattcaa aaaataagtc accaatcctg ggtgatcgat
   134221 cttggaatag gaaaggggca ggacctaggg cgttacctag atgcagggat aaggcatctt
   134281 gttgggatcg ataaggatca aaccgcgctc gcggagctta tttatcgaaa gttttcgcat
   134341 gctacgaccc gacagcacaa gcacgctacc aacatttatg tgttgcatca agacctcgcc
   134401 gagcctgcta aggaaatcag cgaaaaagta caccaaattt acgggtttcc caaggaggga
   134461 gcctcttcca ttgttagcaa cctgttcatt cactatctta tgaaatcctc gcagcaggtg
   134521 gaaaacctag ccgttctgtg ccataaactt cttcagccgg ggggaatggt gtggtttacc
   134581 actatgctgg gagaacgggt cttagaatta cttcatgaaa ataggataga gctcaatgaa
   134641 gtatgggagg cgcgcgaaaa tgaggtagtt aaatttgcta ttaaacgcct ctttaaagag
   134701 gatgtcctac aggaaacggg gcaagaaatt ggagtcctat tgcccttcag caatggcgac
   134761 ttctacaacg aatatcttgt gaacacagcg tttttaatta aaatatttaa acatcacggc
   134821 ttttccctgg ttcaaatgca gtcctttaaa gaatggattc cagaatttca aacctttagt
   134881 aaaagtttat ataaaattct tacagaggcc gataaaactt ggacaagcct ttttgggttt
   134941 atttgcctgc gcaaaaatta aatttttttt cataacaagt actatccagg ttttaaagaa
   135001 atatccaaga atagcatatg gatactgcca tgcagctgaa aacatctatt ggtttaatta
   135061 cttgtcgtat gaacacccaa agcaaccaaa tagaaaccat tctggttcaa aaacgttaca
   135121 gccttgcttt ttcagaattt attcattgtc attactctat aaattctaat cacagtcatc
   135181 tgattaaaat gttcaataac atgacaatta atgaacgatt gcttatcaaa acattggatt
   135241 ttgaccgcat gtggtatcat atttggatcg aaactccagt atatgaacta taccacaaaa
   135301 aataccaaaa atttaaaaaa aattggctta tcccggataa tgggaaaaag cttatttcat
   135361 taatcaacca aacaaagggc tcaggaacac ttttatggga aatccctaag ggtaagccga
   135421 aggaaaacga gtcggacctt gcctgtgcca tacgagagtt tgaggaagaa actggaattg
   135481 cccgcgaaga ttaccagatt ctcccagcat ttaaaaaatc tatgtcatac tttgagggta
   135541 aaacagaata taagcatata tacttccttg cagtgttatg taagtctttg gaggaaccca
   135601 atatgaatct ttctttacaa tacgaaaccc gaattgccga aatttctaaa atttcttggc
   135661 aaaatatgga ggctgtacgt tttattagca aacgccagtc attgaacctg gagcccatca
   135721 tcgggcctgc atttaatttt attaaaaact atttacgata caaacactag gaatgcactt
   135781 aggatgccgc actaggtgcc gcatttagga atgccgcatt taggaatgcc acatattatg
   135841 acgcacaaga gtacaacatc gccggagatt taatacctat acacgtttat gtatgtacat
   135901 ccgccttcat ttaatatatt gtgtggatgt acgatgtatt tattttaaca aaaaaatatt
   135961 attttttttt gtattttact cgtcatcctc ctctattttt ataaactcag taatatcaaa
   136021 agtagcttgt ggggctttag atgattcata ttgattatct ctgtgaaggt taatctccat
   136081 gaggttaacc tcatgagggt taacttcatg agggttaact tcatggaagt taacctcatg
   136141 gggattaaca cgttcttcgg gttcatcatc actagagaac ctatcgttta actcctcatc
   136201 attcatcatc tgtaaaaaat cttccaaact ttcgctatca ttaaaatcct catcatccat
   136261 aataataatg gtgccttcct catcgtttcc tccttgtttc gtgtctatat aggcctgcat
   136321 ggcattcgca aaagtatcaa agtaggttgg atcagattgt tgctccaaaa tatggccttg
   136381 agtattaaat gtggttgcat cattattaaa tgcttgcaaa tatagtaagg gatttaaatc
   136441 cattattatt aagcaaaaaa aaatttaaat tatttttcag ccgatgttag gtacattaag
   136501 caactgtttg tgattttaag taattgctga tagatgttaa gtaatattta ttgatgttaa
   136561 gtaatattca ttgattttaa atactcaaca accatgatgt aaatgctata cagcactttt
   136621 ggatttttaa tcagatccag attaatgcta acttcttttg tgatacagtt tgtaataatg
   136681 gtatcctgct catcgttttg taaaatttct tttaatatat tttttttgat cgggatacta
   136741 agcaattgat tattttcttt taagaactct ttttgatatt caatcgtttt attcattgaa
   136801 tatttgtata taactataat tacaaatgtt taatgaatag tgtcagcaga tggttgttta
   136861 aaatcatatt tttctttgct caataagcat ccaaatattt tcatgacgtt ttattaactg
   136921 ttcgttattg aacgtatcac aaagatcatt cataaattgc agatagttta ttatttcttt
   136981 caagagagta agaaacatta cttcagcaga acatataatg ggtaattcgg tcgtattaaa
   137041 cgaattgtta tcttgttgat atgccaatgg cgaagactta aaaagatccg ggggtcttgc
   137101 ccaaaaccct aggctactgc tcttattttt tagggcgtca taaagaaatg aaagcacatt
   137161 gcacggctta agccgcgaca cctccttccc cttgggccct ttccatattt taagatctag
   137221 gatttcatcg gagcttatag ggtaggtata gtaaagtttt tcaaaaaagc agatatgctt
   137281 gaaatctttt ttagaacgac tatcaagaag cgtttctata acattaacaa gttttgttag
   137341 gtttaaggcc tgttcctgcg taagctcttc ttgcacgtga tagactgaaa aggtatgctt
   137401 aggaatgaag atactccccg tggcactggc ctgttgtctg ccaggtatat agtacacgct
   137461 actattagca agctgtaccg gcacaatttg tcccacctct gcaacattat tttgtgattc
   137521 ggacgaaggt attacaatag ttacgggttc cgtcaacagg ctttcgccta gaataatatt
   137581 attgtcgttt ttaatgattt taacggccgc tattaaatca aaggcattta agtaagaaac
   137641 aagagcagaa aatcttacgt gcatatatcc ccttccgcta ttattggtac gcataataaa
   137701 acaaggggag cgttgtatga caccagtaat actaataata aaactgtttt tgaaacactt
   137761 acctacataa atgttttcaa gctccttcaa aagatgagcc tccacatttg tacaaaaatt
   137821 agcaggatca tcaatattca acgttatctc aaaaattttt tggtcgatca tatctataat
   137881 atattctgtc tatttcaatt taaataatag atgaataacc ttgtttactt attcgtatca
   137941 caaagtgccc taagatgtgt gtacaaggga cggcattttg tcgttaaaaa ggtaaaacca
   138001 gcggattcca tcctgcatcc catttggttg attacgagct tccatttctt tttgcaaaag
   138061 ggtgttgcga atgagtaagc agagcttaat ggcactaatt tttgtaagat ttaaactgat
   138121 gcccaattgg tcaacaattt tttgttgctc ctcccgtccg cgtgtttcgc atacggctcc
   138181 cctatttagc atgcgaatat cagtaatctc attctttttt aaaacctgta tgggtgggcg
   138241 aattttaaat ttaagggttt ttcccttgct ttccatatag cctatgacga tgtcgttttc
   138301 ttttcgtttg acattaatat taagcatata aagcggaatt tcatgccaag ttttatcttg
   138361 acgtgaggta ataagtcgca cggagtcttc cgtggcatag cccactagag tgtcatcatc
   138421 cccaggcacg tggcttataa ttttaaaaat atctggaaat ggctgaatat ctttttttga
   138481 aaaagcgatg aaaaactttt tataaacctc gataagagcc cccatacctg caagattatc
   138541 tataataagc gcttctagca ttgtatagtg aaacgaagcg ggatagtgga taagtacctg
   138601 ttctattggc tcatcctgaa aatctttctg aaacttttca tacaagactt ggaatggttc
   138661 tttggtctgc gagtgttcga gatatttggt gatacggatg ctgtgcatca tgggaggctg
   138721 aaaatcccga atatacgttt cgatatctaa caccggttcc tttttatggt taagcaccgc
   138781 agcgatgtac aaatgctcag gctttgccgg cacatgcata atggtgcaaa gacgattctg
   138841 tatacataat tctttgcact gattttttga gtagcacagg gaaatgagag ccagcgcgaa
   138901 gttgtcctct gagaagagtt tattatcgat ggtaattccc tgtatgagct tgggcgtgga
   138961 aacagccttc catagctcgg ggtacgtcca caccgggcgt gccataaaca aagatataat
   139021 aatattagaa attgttttta cctcctgctc tccgtatcca taggcctcaa aagtattgag
   139081 gacggtggct ccgacgtttg ccggcgtgat ggatggacca aggggcagac tttccagcat
   139141 aggcttatcg atcttaatct ggtttgtgaa cccatcgatg gcgtgctttc gcagcgcctt
   139201 atccccctcc tgtattaaaa tgtattcttt taatttttgt gcatacttgg cgagttctgg
   139261 ccccccatcg ggtgttgttg atacgtacaa gtaaatggtc acgttgcgct cattgggggg
   139321 aagctccatg tgtgaatttt ttcgcaccac ccgcccaaat acctgaataa gccggggaat
   139381 atcaaggggc aaagacataa tcatctcgta ccgcacggct tgaaagttca aaccctccac
   139441 aatcaccttg gacccgatga gaatacgcag ctggtggcct tctagattgg acgaggcatt
   139501 aaaaagagcc aggcttcgtt cacgtacagc aggctctatt tcgctgtgca gaatggtgaa
   139561 ccgtgctgga ataaactggt ggtcgctatg tgtggtgtgg tcatcgcgaa tagcggcgca
   139621 gatggagcag cgggtagttc ccacagggga cgaaacctca ttcaaaatac cattactttg
   139681 taaaatttct tgcaggataa ggacccccga catgcggacc cgattgtggt aaattaaaat
   139741 tttcccccgg ccttgccgaa taatggaaag aatgtctttc atcatttgag tgtattttcc
   139801 actataaaag gccaatcccg agatatgcgt aggtggctgc agcgatagaa agctgccact
   139861 cacattaaag ggggttctac gcgaaggctc aataatttgt accccatttt ccagaagcca
   139921 gtctgtgctt gccatggaaa gggcggcggg ggtttccgtc gagttgaaca ggccgtacgc
   139981 cttgggttcc gtttgttttg aaaattttgg gttgggaaac gccatgtcat aaatgctgta
   140041 cgcattgctc gagattttag ggtcagggcc cagctgttta agcgtttcaa gctgataatc
   140101 agacatgggg cattcgatga aatgtaagta cggcaacatt tcgtctctat aagacaacat
   140161 ctttccggca aagattcttt cagggtaata attggtgttg gtatccaaca aaaaggatac
   140221 ccttccggtg ctcagtcttt ccacaagagc cagggcatcc tttttccatt ttacagaatg
   140281 cccactattg tcaaatagtt gctggcgctg gaggggctgg ccgttgggca gctcatgccg
   140341 cggaaccaaa aggtttaaca ggtcgacgta ctccatgacg ctcccggtta cgggcgttgc
   140401 cgacatgaag acggcccggg gggcctggtg gggtggaaag gcatccagga catactgtaa
   140461 ggcaattcca taattatttc gttcctgaat attgtacacg ttgtgtattt catccgcgat
   140521 gagcagtccc cccctaagct gctccattat tttttgattg acacgaatca ggccgtttga
   140581 ttcggcctcg ctgatttttt gcacgaactg agatatatcg ttctcattca atgtatcttc
   140641 tgtttcgtca gaacgatgaa acagagaaag cacatcaaag tttttctctt cacccttact
   140701 cgtaatattg aaaagcttgg atgcaaattc cttatagccg taaaactgaa aaaagcctcc
   140761 gcggtttctg tcggttaaac ggcgcttcaa cgtactaatg aacccattta gatgccgtga
   140821 ttcaaccgac gtggtgctgc cagactgctt tgcaatgtga agaagccggt gtagctcagc
   140881 aacctccttg taagaaacaa atcccagctc aggacgtctt agcatttctg tttgaatgat
   140941 ggcgcgtgta aagcctacca cgaaaatcca aggcgcattt tcaataaaat tcatatagtg
   141001 gttcatgaat tgacgcgcga tggcaatcgc ggcgatgctt tttcccgtcc cggtctgcca
   141061 gtttaataaa agacgcgagt agggcgtgtt ggggttttga aaattttgga cgaaaagctg
   141121 agcattatgc aactggaggc ccttaatgga aggaaagggc gacgcgtagg ggtcgcaggg
   141181 gaaaaacgct cgtcccccct tctcgcagcc gggcccacca atctggacaa aatgagaccg
   141241 cagatcatga atgagctttt tttggtcgac aggaggggaa atcaacgact taaactcctt
   141301 tcttcgcgcc aattgctgca aaaagtctgc ggcaaccaat tcgggatacg ccatattatc
   141361 ataaaaaaaa taaacctttt tatgaaaagt tttacgatat tctgtattgc aattgctttt
   141421 tatgaatact gtgaataagc gtatccactt ggttttccga cgaaggggta ttattctttt
   141481 tttctgggta taagataata ataagtataa taattaagac taaacagcag gcaatgacta
   141541 tcaaactcat attatactta cttttttata aaaagtatta tatcttatga atgcgcaagt
   141601 tcagctaatt gttcgtcgct tggaatgtgc tgctgggagg tggagttttt cctttttcta
   141661 aagaatactg ggaaatggtg gtgaggctcg ggttgttgta catagtagcc aggaggagga
   141721 agtttaggca tggtcgactt gcagtcaaca gaccggttgt agtaaacgat ggcaacgacg
   141781 ataagaataa taaccagcaa aatcaaaatg cctaggatga tcgcagttat tccgggatac
   141841 ttcacgatcg tatgggctaa aaagccttgg gtgctttgtt taattccctc gcgggttgac
   141901 agattatgag aaagcagtgg agaagtttca gtgtccattt attacaattg aacagttata
   141961 ttaatctcaa ataaaatata acacaaaatt aattatggcc atgcaaaagt tatttacgta
   142021 tatttacgaa ttcattgaat atcgtaagat ggtgctgttg gaagaaaaag taccatatga
   142081 caggtttgtt caaatgatat ttaataccgg attttttcgt attaacgcgg agacgctgaa
   142141 tcacggaatc gtgtccgtgt ttatctttgg agcaaacggc aagtacgtcc accacggagg
   142201 cgacatgaga acgcttttaa caaatgcgct gaatgaaaaa aaacaatatg aagaattaat
   142261 tttaatcgtt gacaagccca ttttaggcaa aaaaaatatt ttggatatta tcgtcgagca
   142321 gcgcgccgca aaccccacgg ttgtaataaa catatatccc taccacttgt tctgcattaa
   142381 cattcccaag gtgagcgcca ttcctaggca taagcttatt acccaggagg aggcgcaagc
   142441 gtttttgggt cgcgaatatc tgcagccgca ggacctcatg caaattagtg cgtcggaccc
   142501 tccggtggtc tggctgggag gaagaccggg agactttgtg caaattgagc ggccctcaga
   142561 gacagccatg cacgctgttg ttatccgcta catcaccaaa tccaaaattt gagtccagtg
   142621 tttaaagata atgtgtttaa agatgacagc tggctaagta agcatatttg taaaatcatc
   142681 gatgtcctct gtggatagag cgctttcttt tgtgcagcag atcttttcat aagcctccat
   142741 gggagatggt gaggtttgaa tagtatgtag gtcatgtaaa aactgttgta taatgggata
   142801 tttgtccttt aaaaactggg gatgtttcat aactggaatt atttggaaga taaagacctt
   142861 ccatccaaag tagccaacca catttgacat ttcaggacac gcggtttcat agggcataga
   142921 atagtgaatc atgtactgat ctttttggta caacgtttct aagaattgat gaaatgtttc
   142981 cgcgttgagc gtgccaaaat cctgaggagc ctcggtgtac tcctgtgtgg agcagatcgt
   143041 gatgattccc caggcaagcg ggagcatgga ctctggagga tgaatatcag tattggtctc
   143101 attattccat cccagctgat gaatgccgca tacgcgaaac atggcctcga catagatggc
   143161 catggaaata ggcggtgaaa gggcaaggcc agactgtatt tggggcacat agtaggaggg
   143221 caccgagttt tttatttttc gattaaatgg ggactttatt tctaccaaca cggggatgcg
   143281 tttcgtggtt tcatagcata catcgttaaa aattgttttg atttcccagg actgttgagt
   143341 gtatcccagg gttaggtagc aaaatccgtc agggctattg ctatgcccgg ggtatcccaa
   143401 ataggtccca tcaatatgga tattgtcacc tattacggtg gtttggcaga acaactcaag
   143461 cagatcttta ctcacacgct caaaaagggt tccccagtta caagctgcgt ggtttaaatt
   143521 cttcttaaaa agatttgctt tttccgccaa ggttatataa taacttttgt aagggtttaa
   143581 acctaaaacg ctagcaaggt cagagccacc cacctgagtg cgacgagtgg catgccaggc
   143641 attggagcgc tgctgaggag agtctttaaa caggcgcaca aaggtttcca ttatacttgt
   143701 tttaacagga attcaatata aaaagtcaac atagtttgca atttttccaa tctcaagata
   143761 tagccataca tttttttttc taattggcga ataagtttaa gctcatgggt ttctatatta
   143821 gcatccggaa atttaaaggc ataaagattt ttgaaagact gatttataga agtatcaagt
   143881 gatttgtggt atgttattag cttcagcata tgtgccagat cttcaagatg gcctaaattt
   143941 atacggtttt ccacgtggtg gatcatgtcc gccacgtctt gagctcccat ccaggggatc
   144001 acaaggtacc cctccttaaa gatgattcgt cgcttgctta aaaaatcatg aaaacgtttt
   144061 aaagcttcaa gaaaggggca gttgggcttt gatcccaaaa tgctgacgac gatatcctcg
   144121 ggcattatgt attcgcagcg aggatagtag tttacagact ccaattcagc ggcccgccgt
   144181 tttatttcgt attttgccca gttattcaga gagtactcca cgcccccgac cacaacagac
   144241 atcctattaa aaaataacaa taaaaaacct tatgaaatct atgtatagtg gccgctaaat
   144301 atgtccatat tagaaaagat tacgtcaagt ccctctgagt gcgcagagca cattactgac
   144361 aaatatagct gtttaagtaa aaaaatacaa aaagagctca cctctttttt gcaaaaaaaa
   144421 gagacattcg ggtgcgactc agagtcctgc gtgattaccc accccgccgt gaaggcctac
   144481 gcgcaacaaa agggactgga cctctccaaa gaactggaga ctcggtttaa ggcgccaggt
   144541 cccagaaaca acacgggcct tcttacaaac ttcaatatcg atgaaacgct gcagaggtgg
   144601 gccataaagt acaccaagtt tttcaactgt cctttttcca tgatggactt tgagaggatc
   144661 cactataaat ttaatcaagt ggatatggta aaggtatata agggggagga gctacaatac
   144721 gtggaaggca aagcggtgaa gcgtccttgt aacaccttcg gatgcgtttt aaacacggac
   144781 ttttcaacag gtacgggaaa gcattgggtt gccatctttg tggatatgcg gggcgactgc
   144841 tggagcattg aatattttaa ttcggcgggc aattcccctc caggtccggt tattcgctgg
   144901 atggaacggg tcaaacagca gctattaaaa atacaccaca ccgttaaaac gcttgcggtg
   144961 actaatattc gtcaccagcg gtcgcagacc gagtgcggcc cctatagcct gttttacatc
   145021 cgagcacgcc tcgacaacgt gtcatacacc cattttatat ctactaggat taccgacgaa
   145081 gacatgtata agtttagaac ccatctgttt cgcatcgcat aaactaataa agattgaatt
   145141 ctttatagga ataaaaatgg aaacgtttga aatcagtgat ttcaaagagc atgcgaagaa
   145201 aaaaagcatg tgggctggtg ccctcaacaa agtcactatt tcgggtctta tgggggtctt
   145261 tacagaagat gaggacctta tggcgctacc cattcacaga gaccactgcc ccgctttgtt
   145321 aaaaattttt gacgagctca tcgtaaacgc cacggatcat gaaagagctt gccataacaa
   145381 aacaaaaaaa gtaacctaca tcaaaatttc gtttgataaa ggtgtgtttt cttgtgaaaa
   145441 cgatggcccg ggaatcccca ttgtaaagca tgagcaggcc agccttatcg caaagcgcga
   145501 tgtgtatgtc cccgaggtag cttcatgcta ttttctagcc ggaacaaaca tcaataaggc
   145561 taaggactgt atcaaggggg ggaccaacgg cgttgggctg aagctcgcca tggtgcattc
   145621 acagtgggcc attcttacca ccgccgacgg ctcgcaaaag tatgttcaat atataaacca
   145681 gcgcctagat aacattgagc cacctaccat tacaccctcc agagaaatgt ttacacgtat
   145741 cgagctcatg cccgtatacc aggaactagg gtatgcacag cctctgtctg aaacggagca
   145801 agcagacctt tccgcctgga tttaccttcg cgcctgccaa tgcgcggcct acgtgggaaa
   145861 aggcaccacc atttattaca atgataagcc ttgcagcacg agctccgtaa tggcgctggc
   145921 caaaatgtac accctagtga ctgcgcccaa tagcaccata tatacggcca ccattaaggc
   145981 tgacgcaaag ccctatagcc tgcaccccct gcaggttgcg gcggtcgtct cccccaagtt
   146041 taaaaaattt gaacacgtgt ccattatcaa cggggtaaat tgtgtaaagg gagaacatgt
   146101 cacctttttg aaaaaggcca ttaatgaaat ggtcgttaaa aaatttcaac agacgattaa
   146161 agataaaaac cgcaaaacaa cattacgcga cagctgttca aacatctttg tcgttatcgt
   146221 gggttccatt ccaggcatag aatggaccgg ccagcggaag gatgaactaa gcatcgcaga
   146281 aaacgttttt aaaacgcatt actccatccc ttctagtttt ttaacaagca tgacaagatc
   146341 tatcgtggat attcttctgc aatccatttc taaaaaagat aaccataaac agatcgacgt
   146401 agacaaatat acgcgtgccc gcaatgcggg tggaaaaaag gcgcaagact gtatgctact
   146461 cgcggcggaa ggggatagcg cactttccct gctgcgcgcg ggactgaccc tgggaaagtc
   146521 caacccaagc gggccttcct ttgacttctg cggtatgatc tccctgggag gggtcatcat
   146581 gaatgcctgc aaaaaggtga caaacattac aacggactct ggagaaacca tcatggtgcg
   146641 caacgaacag ctcaccaata ataaagtatt acagggaatc gtgcaggtat tgggtctaga
   146701 cttcaactgc cattacaaaa cgcaggaaga gcgagcaaag ctgcgatatg gctgcattgt
   146761 tgcgtgcgtt gaccaagatc tggacggatg tggaaaaatt cttggactgc tgctggccta
   146821 ctttcacctg ttttggcctc agcttattgt ccatggtttc gtaaaacgac tgcttacccc
   146881 gctgatacgt gtgtatgaaa agggcaatac cgtgcccgtg gaattttact acgaacaaga
   146941 gtttgatgca tgggcgaaaa agcagactag cctggctaat catactgtaa aatattataa
   147001 gggattggcg gcgcacgaca cccatgaagt aaaaagcatg ttcaaacatt ttgacaaaat
   147061 ggtgtacacg tttaccctag atgactcagc aaaggagttg tttcatattt attttggtgg
   147121 ggagtcggag ttgcgaaaaa gagagctttg caccggcgta gtgccgctca ccgaaaccca
   147181 gacgcagtcc attcatagtg tccgacgaat tccttgcagc ctgcacctgc aggtagacac
   147241 caaggcctac aagctagatg ccatcgagcg gcaaattccc aacttcttag atgggatgac
   147301 gcgggcacgg cgcaaaattt tagccggagg gttgaaatgc ttcgcctcca ataaccgcga
   147361 acgaaaggtt tttcaattcg ggggctacgt tgcggaccac atgttttatc accatggcga
   147421 tatgtcgtta aacacaagta tcataaaagc tgcccaatac tacccgggct cttcccatct
   147481 ctatcctgta tttataggca taggaagctt tggctccagg catctgggag gaaaagatgc
   147541 aggatcccca agatacatca gtgtgcagct tgcgtctgaa tttattaaaa caatgttccc
   147601 cacggaggac tcatggcttc tcccctacgt ttttgaggac ggccaacggg cggaaccaga
   147661 atactacgtg cctgtattgc cgcttgccat tatggagtac ggcgccaacc catcggaggg
   147721 ctggaagtac accacttggg cccgccaact ggaagacatt ttggccttgg tgagggccta
   147781 cgtcgataag aacaatccaa aacacgagct cctgcactac gcaatagacc ataagattac
   147841 tgtacttccg ctacggccct ctaattacaa ttttaagggt cacttgaaac gattcggcca
   147901 atactactac agctacggca cttacgtcgt ctcagagcag cgaaatatga ttactattac
   147961 ggagctcccg ctgcgtgttc ctacggttgc ttacattgaa agtataaaaa aatcgagtaa
   148021 ccgcatggca tttattgaag aaatcgtcga ctacagtagt tcagaaacca ttgaaatttt
   148081 ggtaaagctg aagccaaata gccttagccg gatcatggaa gaatttaagg agactgagga
   148141 gcagaattct atagaaaatt ttctacgttt acgcaattgt ttacattcgc acctaaactt
   148201 tgtaaaacct aaaggaggca tcatcgagtt taactcatat tatgaaattt tatacgcatg
   148261 gctgccttac aggcgtgatc tttaccaaaa acgtcttatg cgtgagcgcg ccgtgttaaa
   148321 gctgcgcctt atcatggaaa ctgccattgt gcgctacatc aatgagtccg cggatctaaa
   148381 tctttcccac tatgaggatg aaaaggaggc gggccgtatt ttgagcgagc acgggttccc
   148441 cccgctaaac cagtcgctca tcacctctcc ggagtttgcc accatagagg aactcaacca
   148501 aaaagcactg cagggctgtt atacctatat actatcttta caggctcgag aattgcttat
   148561 cgcagccaag actcgtcggg tggaaaaaat aaaaaaaatg caagcgcgtc ttgataaggt
   148621 tgagcagctt ttgcaggagt ctccctttcc cggcgccagc gtatggttgg aggagattga
   148681 tgcggtggaa aaagctatta taaaaggaag aaatacacag tggaaatttc attaaatgca
   148741 tgctaggctt tattatgaca tatagatgtt aagcaattcg ttcatcaata tttttttcaa
   148801 gggtttgaaa tatttggata atgttctgaa tacttttttc taaaagggtt atcaaatctt
   148861 cttgtgaggc tttatgaata atggttaaca ccatttcttg cttgtgggga atacactgat
   148921 accccacaaa gctaatgtcg ggaatcattt cataaataca tgtttttagc aggtttccaa
   148981 tggtatgggt ttcatctttt atcgtgataa tggcctttgt tttttcctca tccatagaaa
   149041 acagcacaag ttccggctgc ggctcttcaa agttttcata aattttttga atgttttgga
   149101 ttcggccaat aatgacgcgg caggcgtttt ttaaatatgt ccgtatggcc tggttgatgc
   149161 gtggcaacgg taccgctgga aagcaaagcc ccaggcggtg gtgacgcggg tccgaggtca
   149221 tagagctttg cttgtaaccg ctaagcgcca tatattcttt tttatccgtt ggatactgct
   149281 cgatgtcaag gtgggaaaaa tgtgttttaa cggcaagatt aaaggcggca tgctttcgtc
   149341 ctatgccctt tttaatatag atatcctcta taatcagcga ttttccaggt tgtaggaagc
   149401 caatctcaaa agtaggatta aaaatcgggt acttaagctt agggcctgcc acctgaatca
   149461 gatcgcgact atagatggtt ttcacctcac agctattgtt taaactgcgc agagcaaaca
   149521 ccagtgtctc attttcggca taaatcggaa tgaaattaat gcggtttcta ataaattgtt
   149581 ccgtcataaa caggtccgtg gaatcctcga tcttataccc accgggctta atatcaagca
   149641 tatagttggg aatttcatct tgcaagaccc gcgataggcc gtggaccgtg gctctgttta
   149701 tgctcttaaa atccatcata acattgactg gaacgagggg caactgctcc tcgagctgaa
   149761 atagtttttt ggccgcattt ttaataaaag ggttcgaaaa atctatcaaa agcggcttga
   149821 tatccacgtt ttggaaaatt ttttccattt gtattataaa tatatttata tatattcaaa
   149881 ttatggtagt ttatgacctg ctcgtttctt taagtaagga atcaatagat gtgctacggt
   149941 ttatagagac aaatcttgcg gcgtttaacc agcagtatat ttttttcaat atccaaagaa
   150001 aaaactcaat catgacgccc cttctcatca cgccgcagca ggaaaaaatt tcgcaaattg
   150061 tggagttttt aatggatgaa tataataaaa gcaatagaag acctgggccg ccgcgtgagc
   150121 agcccatgcc ggcgtacccg ttattgccgt atcaacagtc ctcggaagaa cagcccatga
   150181 tgccatatca acagcccccg ggtgatgacg atcagccata tgagcaaata taccataaaa
   150241 aacacgcctc gcaacaagta aatactgaac tgagcgatta ttatcaacat attcttgctt
   150301 taggcgatga agacaaaggt atggacagca tgttaaaact cccagaaagg gcaaaaaggg
   150361 aaagcgacga tgaggacgac atgtttccta taaaaaaact aacgacgtaa caattaaaca
   150421 aaaaataaaa atcattataa aatgaatctt gaatacgtgc acgttgttca aaaatttaat
   150481 caagtactcc tagaacttac caaaaaagtc tgtaccgttg tgggcgggaa caaacccacc
   150541 tattggtatc accatattag aagggtttgc tcagaatgtc catccatgcc gatgagtatg
   150601 ataggtccgt acctgaatgt ctataaaacc caaattgtaa caaaggacaa gaattttttt
   150661 atgaatttcg atcctcctgc tcataatgag tacaccttta tcattcaaaa gctaaaagaa
   150721 gcagcccgaa acatgccgga agacgaatta gaacagtact gggcaaaact tttattttta
   150781 cttaaaagtt acataaaatg taagcccttt attaattaaa gaattgttgc ataactaata
   150841 aatggccggt cgtgttaaaa taaaacaaaa agagctcata gactctaccg taaaaaacaa
   150901 aaatgtgatg aatctattcc atgaaattat aggctcaaaa ggcaatatta attttagtgt
   150961 tgtctggccc aagtttaaaa aaatcaaaca aagcgtctat gactacattt ccactctttc
   151021 tgtgctggaa aaagcaagcg ttatgcaaaa ctttgaagat gataagaaaa tgttggaact
   151081 ttttgtacaa aagctgtggg ctgcctatga aggctacttc aaataccctg agattgaaaa
   151141 atatgaggtg gaaggccagg taaatttcaa tcaggtacct caccacgtcc tcgaaaagtt
   151201 tagccagttg tataggtcaa gaatcaattc agagcttgtc acactcatcc taaacagctg
   151261 tgcctttttg agtaaatata atgattacat tctcaaaaaa gacccctaca tactaaccat
   151321 aacccccggc ctatgctttt cccccattcc caactttgag gacctaaatt ttaaatatct
   151381 ttacaacagt gataaaaatt ctcagcatga caaggacttt atcatgttta tattatataa
   151441 gctttatacg gctgccctag gagtgtacaa tgccatctcc attcccgaca tcgacgtaga
   151501 ggacctcgaa aatatcatcc tatcctcggt gagtcagatt aaaaaacaga ttccgcgctg
   151561 caaagacgcc ttcaacaaaa tcgaatcctc ggtacacctg ctgcgcaaaa attttaacac
   151621 gtattacagc gactatgtgg gctcaggcta caacccaacc atcattatgg aacagtacat
   151681 taaagacata tcacaggatt ccaagaacat atcaccgcgc atttcctacc agtttaggac
   151741 catcatcaag tattaccgcg acatgattgc caccaagcat caaacgatgg acccccaggt
   151801 attaaacctc gtaaagcacg tcgaaaagaa attagatatg cttgatagag aaaaaaatta
   151861 gtatatatag ttatggtgaa tctttttcct gtttttacct taattgtgat tattacaatt
   151921 ttaattacga ctcgagagtt gtctaccacg atgctcattg tttctcttgt aacagattat
   151981 attattatta atacgcagta tacggagcag cagcatgaaa tgaacaaatt ttcagcgcaa
   152041 caggggttgc aaaaaaattc ttttgacgaa tcttataata aagacaaaaa acctaataca
   152101 catatttcct accagtggct ggcgcctgaa ctgaaggaag ctgagaacaa gtactggtgg
   152161 ggcaatgatg atccttatag ccagtccgtt ctcgctgacg catcttgaat atctcaatac
   152221 ctggcacgcc cacatcaaaa acattgccca acaacacggg cttgatataa aggtggccat
   152281 tgtgatctca aacacgcatt taaataattt tttgccagtt tccacaccgc ttaacatcga
   152341 atgtataacc tttcccggct gcggcataaa ggagatagac cttctatggg cacgcattaa
   152401 actatttcaa cattactgcg caatcggcgc ccgtctttta tggctggtga gtgctgacat
   152461 caggccctct gtttcaacgt ggccagcgat cgccgacagt ctaaaaaagg gagcagatgc
   152521 ggtcgttgtt ccctatccct cccggtggaa caaccttata cctaccgtca tcaaagaaat
   152581 agttgtccgc caaaaaaaat gccttgtggc ggtggatgca catcaccttg atacagatac
   152641 ccaaattgta ggggccggga tgggctgcat cgtcctaacc ctaaaggccc ttatggtgcg
   152701 tctaagtatc ggcaaacagc ccattaaaat actgtggccc gaccttcacg gcaccgccga
   152761 gggcattccc ctggaagggg tagaggttgg ctggttttta aacgcttatg cacataaatt
   152821 aaacatacgt tgcctagggc gggattatat tgcgcagcac ttaaattaat tcttcattta
   152881 aaaagcccgc atgtaaacat tacgccggct agaagcgatc ttcatttaaa ccatcaaatt
   152941 atttatataa tggctgcaaa cattatggca acaagagccg cgacaaagat ggccggcaaa
   153001 aaagagcatc agtactgcct actagacacc caggaaaagc gtcatggcca ttaccccttt
   153061 tcctttgaat taaagcccta tgggcaaaca ggtgcaaaca tcataggggt acagggctca
   153121 cttacccatg tcgtcaaaat gacagttttt ccatttatga taccttttcc tttacaaaaa
   153181 actcgtatcg atgattttat tggtgggcgc gtttatttat tttttaagga actggatatg
   153241 caagcatttt ccgatgtaaa tggaatgcaa taccacttcg agtttaaggt tgtcctggta
   153301 agctccagcc aagtagagct tcttcctgtg aataatacat ataaatttac ctatgctata
   153361 ccagagctgc aatacctcac cccaatcttt tatgatctct cgggggcgct agatttccca
   153421 ttagataccc tttcggtcca cgtggacagt ctcactcatc atatacatct tcctatccaa
   153481 aaccataacc taacaacggg cgatcgtgtt tttgtttctg gctataaaca cctgcaaacc
   153541 attgaaacgt gtaaaaataa cataattttt atcaaagata taccaccgct ttcgtcagaa
   153601 aaaataaatc tatatatacc aaaaaatcga ataagaattc cactatactt taaatcttta
   153661 aaagcatcta agtaataaca tttttataat ctactcctag ttccgaaata ggctgaattt
   153721 cttttttaag ccctttaaac caaggatgtg atacaagacc cttaaaagaa agccgcttat
   153781 tttcattaat ggttaaacaa tccgtgataa actgttttcc cgtctctgaa atgtgatcgg
   153841 gaatataatt ttctcctttc aggatgtcgt ttaaataaaa attttctgca cgaaatctaa
   153901 agagattaac cgccaccata cctatcgtcc acacagttag aggaagctgg tagtaatagc
   153961 cataataata aaattctggg cacacgtatt cccatgttcc aaacatatta tattgaggat
   154021 ggtcttcatt taatctaaca gcgcttccaa agtcaatgac cttaatcatc ttttgtttta
   154081 tgtctataat gaggttctcg tctttaatat ccccgtggat aaagcccttc tcataaatat
   154141 tttgtataat aagaataagc tggaacatta tttttttggc ttcgttttcc tcaagttttt
   154201 taaagtaatg ataatgaagt agatcaacac tatttggaat atattctatg atcagtatat
   154261 aatacatggc attttcagta tattcaataa gcttaataat tccgggagta tcttgcaggg
   154321 ctttcatcac gatgacctca tttcctggaa tttctttttt agatacgtac ttaaaaacca
   154381 ctgattgcct tatttgatga cccaaaaaaa cgttatttct tctaccaccc tcaaacatag
   154441 gttttgttgc aatgaagtac gaatgctccg ttgtggaaat cctttccacc tttactgtag
   154501 gataaaccgc atattgtgcc tgagggtttt ttaacacttt tttaaactgt tgttccggcc
   154561 tggacatgtt ttattaactt tatatataaa ggattagaag gtttaatttc aatatatgcc
   154621 ttaatgatgg gattgtattc gtaaaaggta tagcctaatc ccaccccctt gtttttttgg
   154681 taaaaaaact gtttgccctc gtaggatatg ctataggctt ttacttcggt ttttacaagc
   154741 ggttggcagg gattaggcaa acgtaaatcg cgttcaaagt tttcatgaaa aaggagagca
   154801 tttgtgggct gacacatcag gcagccgctt tcgccgttga aggcgcattc aatggctgcc
   154861 ctttttagta aatcgcggaa agcagaatta agatggcttt tttcaagccc cctttcgtga
   154921 aaacgctcat cgatcgtttt ttgttcctga ctgccttcgg gaatactata aaacattttt
   154981 tgattagcca ccgcgatgta caaaaaaggc tgtacggttt tctcctcaga cggtagcgta
   155041 tcgtggctac caatgcgtat aatgcgcgcc ttcacttgat cctctcgggc cttatcccag
   155101 tacggctcta ggatatgaac ctggcgcccg tatttaagat ccaatccctc agctcccgtt
   155161 ttagagacga gtaaaatttt aataacctct ccgtgtatat tcagcgggga attccaaagc
   155221 tgctggatca tgtcacgctc tttagataaa atttttcctg taataagagt aaatcgtgtt
   155281 attttggagg acaggactaa cgtatgggtc ggctcatctt ccgcaaagtt tttcaccata
   155341 agatctttcc catccttatg aaggaggatg gcgttgtgcc cttcttctag tacctttagg
   155401 ggctgaaggc actgatagcc ctctatttct aaaaagcggg ccactacgtg aaggcccagt
   155461 tccacaaact gggagtaaat gagtacagga cccggagacg ttttaatatt ttttagcatg
   155521 catactattt tgggactaga agtttctgtg aaggcctctt tgggcagctg ctgaacagcc
   155581 tctgataatt tttcatcctc ttttatggtt agcatttcgg acgcgaagat gctgatcatg
   155641 cgggaacgca catagtagga ggagcctgac tcttgctccg atcctggcag gcagagggca
   155701 gcggtattta ttttttcgtg cattcctgag ctggcgtgct tttccgcgtt ttcaacgtcc
   155761 cgggccagca gatattgcct atactgctcg ggggacattt caaccttttc tataataaga
   155821 ggaagttctg tagggaatag tttgttgagt tcattttggt ttccagcata gcttatcata
   155881 cccactaggc ggtttagcag tttgtccgcg tttaaaggac tattcgttgt tttattgaca
   155941 taagcggtgt agaatctttc atagtgaaga ggtaacaaaa ttcgcccgct tagcatatta
   156001 aaacagggca ccatttcaaa agggtccttc gaacacgggg tccctgttaa aaacaagata
   156061 cgaatatttt tagcttgcat aatattattg tacagctggc gggcatttgt tttatcgttg
   156121 gcgctattga ttattcctct aaagaggttg tgtgcttcat ctacaatgag caggcatccg
   156181 tttaaggacc ctcccgcctt tatgatctgc tgccccatgt tgtaagcatc tagggacaca
   156241 aacctaaagc gccgcgagat tttctgtagc tctttggagt gatccgtagt ttccggatat
   156301 aaaagtttaa taagctttag caaagactgt tggaagtttg agtgcaacga tttgggcgcg
   156361 attagaatcg ggttataaat atgtgaaagt gaaatagcaa gcgaaagact caaaatggtt
   156421 ttgcccatgc ccatctggtg atagatgagg aggccccgtg tgttttcccc ctggcctatc
   156481 ccaaacttag gatccgaaaa ggcggtgtaa attaaaaact ggtagtattt cagtgctcgt
   156541 gcaaagcggg cagtgaggga ggtgtccttg ctttcctgaa gctctttata cttttcaaat
   156601 acctctttta ggtatgcttc tatttggacg gggaaggagg tgttgttgtg gacgcaagac
   156661 atgactcgtt ataaggatcc catattaaaa cttcattaga agaataaggc tgctgataac
   156721 tagcgctgca cttaaagatg gggtagccct ttttcttgta aatccggtgc ctgtcgtaga
   156781 cctggctgga tagcgggctc agtgtatctt taatgtccac aacgatgcgt accttttttt
   156841 catccgatcc ctgccgggta atacgaccca agatttgctc catgttgttt ctgcggggcg
   156901 ttgccatgat gatcgatgtc atatgcttga aagaaatgcc tctacgcccg tagccatagg
   156961 tcagcaagat gatggaagcg ctgtgtgcct gagagagagc ggtatttgaa accccgccgc
   157021 atagaagcgc cacctccgga acgataattt gtacatcttt gaattcttcg gaaagcgcct
   157081 gataaaaaat ttctaaaagt ttgcgaaatt ccacgaaaat gatgatgccg tacggctcat
   157141 tggtccccca tttttgaggt tcagcggtat gcagggagta cagccgcttt gtctcgttta
   157201 ctacaagttg tatacgcgaa ggatcttgaa ggagtttatc aatggtggca atggccgata
   157261 ccttttcgtt gatacacaca ggtttaatga agtcgggatg tccttgatat tcgatttccc
   157321 tcacgtaccc ggaaaaggtt gtagtgggac ttacggttct ctggggctgt cctaaatggt
   157381 gaaggataat cttgtccatc ccatcgggac ggtccagggg tgtggcggac agtcctaata
   157441 tccgactaag ctgtattttc caaaaaattt tgtaattctc tggcgagtgt aattcatgtg
   157501 cctcatctaa cacgaccaga ccgaagggct caaagaatgg ctcaggcttc ttgcgcaagg
   157561 tattaatgat gcccacgatg acgtcgtact ctttactcgt aatgtccttt ttcttgcacg
   157621 ctgcgttatt gtaagcagct acacgtaggt ggggcaagag caattttagc tcgtcgatcc
   157681 attgtatttg aatcgccttg gtgggcacga tgaccagggt agggtacaaa agtttttgaa
   157741 taatactgat cgcaatacgc gttttcccca aaccggtatt tagatgcaag taaaagcgcc
   157801 cataggggga caggagcttt ttatgaatct tatcgaccat ttcttgctgg tagttaaata
   157861 gtggaaattc tgtttcaacg catgggagag tccgcagcga cacggggtgc gccgtgtaaa
   157921 ccatgttaaa catttcaaac tgctttcgca acaatagggg aaaataaatg tattctccct
   157981 gcagcgtgaa agcggtttcc tgtcttatgg ctatgtgctt tggctgcccg ggtaacgccc
   158041 gcgccgtaat ggtgagcgcc ctaagaaagc ggccaaaatc atgttgtaat ttactttgca
   158101 gtttcttata atttattcct attccggcaa aggatataat ggcctccatt ctcacactgg
   158161 acgggctata tgcagaggtt ccaaaattct taccagaggc gttacgagag ggatgcgctg
   158221 gcaagaaacc tctaagcttt tatattcaac aaattttaaa tttaatggga tgtgacggca
   158281 acgagtacca tgttcttttt accagcagct ctgaggaagc aaatactcat atgatcatgg
   158341 ccgccgtgcg ccggcatttg ctgcggacac aacaaaggcc tcatgtcatt atcggagcag
   158401 ccgagccccc tagcgtcacc gaatgtgtaa aggcattggc gcaggaaaaa cgctgcgtgt
   158461 acaccatcat ccccctaaaa aattttgaaa tagatcctgt tgcggtatac gatgccatac
   158521 aaagcaatac ctgcttagcg tgcatttcgg gcaccaatgc tgttgtcaaa acgttcaaca
   158581 aactccagga aattagcaaa gtgctaggag ctattcccct gcattcggaa atgagtgatg
   158641 ttgtttatca aggatgtatt aaacaacatc cgcctgcgga cagtttttca ttaaatagcc
   158701 tctatggctt cctgggagta ggcatcctgg gaataaaaaa aaaggccatg cagggattgg
   158761 gaccgctcat ttttggagga ggactgaggg gcggaagccc taatgtaccc ggaattcatg
   158821 ccttgtataa aacattaacc cagcaaaggc cctccataaa aaaaataaat actgtacata
   158881 agctgttcat gaaaatttta aaaaaacatc agcatgtgta tctgcccata gagggcatgc
   158941 cctctaatgg catacctgtt gaaggcccga agagcctccc gggttatatt ttatttagcg
   159001 ttggtcgttc cgccgaggag ctacaaaaaa aaatatttac taaatttaat gtaaaggtag
   159061 gccgtattgt taacttacaa gaagtgctgt ttcgtattaa aatacctcaa aaatactggg
   159121 agacattatt gtttatccaa ttaagagagg atctaactaa agagaatata aaaagagtta
   159181 tggctatttt gatgtattta gataccgtta ctcctcgtgg ctctcttcct cctccgagct
   159241 actcttcttc tttttcttaa tcgtttttgt ttgttctata ataagggaaa agaactctgt
   159301 gggatcttgt tccccgtaca gattatctgc gaccataagt atgtttagga tggtaaacag
   159361 gtgagaatac ataagggttt gcgttttaag aaaaccctga cgttgaatca taatggaaaa
   159421 caccttgcaa agccgactca tcagctgttc tgtaatagcg ttaagcattt tctgggattt
   159481 ttcttggttt tcaggcgtga ttttatattc atgtagaaag tgtttcacac ctgaggagaa
   159541 gaatctttcc tccttcgaga gcccatcttt gatgatggga agttccttga tcagggcaaa
   159601 ccattcctcc tcttgggctt gcgggttctg aagatactga tggcagatat ggtttagaat
   159661 ggtgcacacg tagctaataa gctctgagct gattctttgg ttggttttca aatgctggcg
   159721 aaagtagttt ttcaccgaag tgcatgtaat aaacgtcttc attttcttat aatatacaac
   159781 agtatgttga gtctttaatt taaaattaca aggagttttc caggtctttg tgtgtatagg
   159841 tgcttctttg ccgtagagct tcaacagccg gcattgtttg tgaagcagtg ttctgagtag
   159901 tggctgttgt ataaagctca gccgaagcag cacttgcggc cgctggccca ccagttgcca
   159961 tgattagtct gtccgtaact gggctgttca taactggcct gtccgcgacc gagctgttcg
   160021 taactggcct atctgttgct ggcctgtccg tgattggctt gcctacattg cctgtagtgg
   160081 ctccagccgg tttagaggta cctggttgtg gagtggctcc tgcccactgc tgatcttgat
   160141 aaggatttat aaactgtata tcttcctcct caatagcggc ggcagcagct tttttctttc
   160201 ttgaagaaaa cagataaatt agaacgatga taataatgat taagaccacg atagcaacga
   160261 gaatagtaca catatgtgtg gagaagaagc tcggtgtaga ggttggtgac aaacattcgc
   160321 cataatgccg cggataaaca ggttgaaaaa attcagaatc catttaagat actattataa
   160381 ataatatata aaaatgttgt ggcgcaatga aattacagaa tttatggatc aactttccaa
   160441 gtattgccaa gaaatcttaa aaacgtttaa acagttgcgt cctagtgaat ataaacagta
   160501 caatgaattt ttaacacaag ttacaccgtt gctgcaaaaa acccctgaaa aaattccaga
   160561 ggaggttgac catattttcg attacctaga taacgttgaa aaaatttgtg agctactggt
   160621 gcatgctagc tcaattatta ttagttcaaa aatacgagaa caagtaaaac acggaatgag
   160681 cttcagctat aaaaccgacc tcgactcctt ggcgggcatc ctctctcaaa aacagtacgt
   160741 gcttattcat ctttcaaaaa atattgcggc ccactatttt aatacgtgtt taaatcaagg
   160801 gaaatccagg ttagatctca aggctgcctc tgtgttttat aatagccgtc cccggaccgc
   160861 aagctcagca gaactatata gaaaaatgct atacgcctat ggctcgctac aagaaattaa
   160921 ttattatacg gaaaaagccc gaaataagac gctggatgtg gaggagagtg acagcataac
   160981 gaccatcgaa cggacggccc gtcacaacct ttcccttatg cacccgctag aagccatggg
   161041 acttaccttt ggggcaacca acacgaacgc agacccggag gatctgaagg ataaaacggt
   161101 gataaattta acgcttccgc aggcaacaga aagcgtcacc taccatctta attccctaat
   161161 gcagctaaaa aaagtaagta cgacttcagg actaaataca aacattttga aagcgtttga
   161221 taatattatt tccgcccctg tgaaaaaaaa taaaatggcc tccaagttgg cgcccggaat
   161281 ggatgtcgtg ttcactagcg ataacggaaa aacatttttt acgaaaaacg ttttaagcaa
   161341 aaacatgcta gcggggccca aagagcgggt gtttgcatat aataatctca ttagtaattt
   161401 aaataactcc tgcttcatac aaaatcacaa cgattttttg agacagcagg actcttggcc
   161461 cttctatgac gcacacaatt ttaccaacaa atttttaatg cagcctattt tttcagggca
   161521 gacccgtcct cggctccagg gagccatgga ggccgcgcac gtagaaacgc gtcttacggc
   161581 atttttgcaa agtattcaac cttccaggcc acaagatccc tctattttgg cttcccccaa
   161641 gttatctgct ctaatcttga actaaaatct tgaataaaat cttgaactaa aaacagctac
   161701 ttcttggatt taaatgatgg tcaagctttt gaaatcactt agacagctac gaagagtttt
   161761 catgaatttt aaattagaga tttgcaaagg ttacttgcgg tcattttctg ttgatttaaa
   161821 taattattag aatagtataa tgtctgaaga tattcgtcgc gggcctggca gaccgccaaa
   161881 gaaaagagtt gttcccaact ttgagcgcaa ggggattctg gagaaacccg ttcggccaca
   161941 aagccgtctc gagttttcct atgataaccc gctgatattt aaaaatcttt ttatttactt
   162001 taaaaatctt aaaagtaaaa atattttggt gcgatgtacc cccaccgaga ttaccttttt
   162061 ttcacgtgac cagtcgcagg caagctttgt tattgccacc atcgacggaa aaaacgtgaa
   162121 ccattattac gccagtgatg tcttttggct aggcatcaat agagagcttg ttgaaaaaat
   162181 gtttaacagc attgaccgct cttttttaaa aattaccatc gttcaccgct atgacaagcc
   162241 tgaaaccctg ttttttatct ttacggattt tgacattgac aaggagtgca cgtatcagat
   162301 tacagtctcg gagcccgagc ttgatatgga ccttattgaa atggaaaaaa gcatcagtga
   162361 agaaaggctc aaaaattatc ctctgcggtg ggagtttacc tccaagcagc tcaagaaaac
   162421 atttagtgac ttatcaaact acaccgagct cgtgaccatt gaaaaactcg gcggcgatac
   162481 gccgctgcac ctgtatttcc aaaagtttaa ctccatctca taccacgaga tgtataaatc
   162541 ttccaacaag atcaacctga cctcaaccat tcctaagtca caggtgtttc agataaatgt
   162601 taaaattgct cacatcaagt cgctggcctc ggccatggtc accgacaaaa tccgcattct
   162661 atgcgaagaa aatggaaacc taatctttca atcagaaatg gatgccctac tattaaatac
   162721 cattaccttg aacaacatga tatagttcgg taaaaatggc taatagttag cgccctaaat
   162781 aacacgttgt aatccggtca gagttgcatc acagttttcc catttttttg cctcctcggc
   162841 ggtggtcacc gttgccctgt cattcacccc tggtaggata aagctaaagg cgttcagtgg
   162901 agcctgacaa tgcccgccca acgtaaagga gctcggagga ttttgcgcat cccgaaaacc
   162961 cttggccata ttgtttaata cattggttac atcaatcgag tggagtgacc ccttggggtc
   163021 cgtgaatgta aagacgcagt ttttaaagcg catatatgcg atggacgaat catcgggggt
   163081 tttgaaggta actgtattcc ccttgctgta cttaaagggg gaccatccgg taaaattata
   163141 ccaaatgtaa gcaataataa ttaaaataat caacacaata gtgatagaca acacaaaatc
   163201 tgtagtgccg cccatattaa ataaaaatat tttagaccgg cggcttaaaa tttacttaag
   163261 tcttgctcat ggcttacgtt actaatgata gtttaactat gctagcttaa ctatactagc
   163321 ttaactatac tagcttaact atactagctt gactatgctg attataatta aataaaaata
   163381 tgttgccggc ttaaaaattg tttaggtttg aaaaaataag agatggaggg ggcaatttat
   163441 ctccattctg tttagcccca ctggaagaca ttaaacgata aataattaca agaattaaaa
   163501 tgattaatat aagggttaaa aagggatgat tcatcacatt aattaaaaac gtatttataa
   163561 cgctgttgca gttgaaattt tggtataggt cggaaatatt acccgtgcct ccgtattctg
   163621 caatgttctg acatatggtg agtccggagg ggcactgctt gttcgtcaaa atatttctat
   163681 gctccgttgt tttatatgca tttttatttc cgttacacgg agcaaacgca cattcagccc
   163741 atagggtgcc ggagttcacg caggcacaat actggctata cgcatactcg tcctttgaac
   163801 acaatccctg tttgtcgcat atgctcccta taatagtgtc atcttccgcc gtttgttgat
   163861 ttttttgcga gcgtgaaatc gcggcccagg cattgggctc ctttttttgc agctcggaaa
   163921 tcgaagggcc tgtgcagcta aagtcgaccc aaatatcatt gcacttcgtc gaaactggca
   163981 tgcaggacat aattgaaatt attattaagt atatatcatg gcaacaaatt tttttatcca
   164041 acctatcacc gaagaagctg aaacatacta ccccccttcc gtgataacga ataaacgaca
   164101 ggacctgggg gtggatgtag cttgcatgca taacttcgta taatgtatgc tatacgaagt
   164161 tatgggtcgc cggagaaaag tcaaaagggg caggcaattc atacaccaaa aagttttttt
   164221 tttctgctag caagagcgtg tcaataattt taagctgatc gttaattaat ttttggttta
   164281 actctttgtt attatcaaga tccttcgcat aaaccgccat atttaataaa aacaataaat
   164341 tatttttata acattatata tggcatcagg aggagcaccg gtcgccacca tggtgagcaa
   164401 gggcgaggag ctgttcaccg gggtggtgcc catcctggtc gagctggacg gcgacgtaaa
   164461 cggccacaag ttcagcgtgt ccggcgaggg cgagggcgat gccacctacg gcaagctgac
   164521 cctgaagttc atctgcacca ccggcaagct gcccgtgccc tggcccaccc tcgtgaccac
   164581 cctgacctac ggcgtgcagt gcttcagccg ctaccccgac cacatgaagc agcacgactt
   164641 cttcaagtcc gccatgcccg aaggctacgt ccaggagcgc accatcttct tcaaggacga
   164701 cggcaactac aagacccgcg ccgaggtgaa gttcgagggc gacaccctgg tgaaccgcat
   164761 cgagctgaag ggcatcgact tcaaggagga cggcaacatc ctggggcaca agctggagta
   164821 caactacaac agccacaacg tctatattat ggccgacaag cagaagaacg gcatcaaggt
   164881 gaacttcaag atccgccaca acatcgagga cggcagcgtg cagctcgccg accactacca
   164941 gcagaacacc cccatcggcg acggccccgt gctgctgccc gacaaccact acctgagcac
   165001 ccagtccgcc ctgagcaaag accccaacga gaagcgcgat cacatggtcc tgctggagtt
   165061 cgtgaccgcc gccgggatca ctctcggcat ggacgagctg tacaagtaaa gcggccgcaa
   165121 ttctgtttca tattagaggg catcttctta ttattttata attttaaaat tgaatggatt
   165181 ttattttaaa tatatccatg gaccggggag tcccttttag gcacttgctt ctggtgctgc
   165241 aactggcgct cctcccagca gccactcagg gannnnnnnn nnnnnnnnnn nnnnnnnnnn
   165301 nnnnnnnnnn nnnnnnnnnn nnnnnnnnnn nnnnnnnnnn nnnnnnnnnn nnnnnnnnnn
   165361 nnnnnnnnnn nnnnnnnnnn nnnnnnnnnn nnnnnnnnnn nnnnnnnnnn nnnnnnnnnn
   165421 nnnnnnnnnn nnnnnnnnnn nnnnnnnnnn nnnnnnnnnn nnnnnnnnnn nnnnnnnnnn
   165481 nnnnnnnnnn nnnnnnnnnn nnnnnnnnnn nnnnnnnnnn nnnnnnnnnn nnnnnnnnnn
   165541 nnnnnnnnnn nnnnnnnnnn nnnnnnnnnn nnnnnnnnnn nnnnnnnnnn nnnnnnnnnn
   165601 nnnnnnnnnn nnnnnnnnnn nnnnnnnnnn nnnnnnnnnn nnnnnnnnnn nnnnnnnnnn
   165661 nnnnnnnnnn nnnnnnnnnn nnnnnnnnnn nnnnnnnnnn nnnnnnnnnn nnnnnnnnnn
   165721 nnnnnnnnnn nnnnnnnnnn nnnnnnnnnn nnnnnnnnnn nnnnnnnnnn nnnnnnnnnn
   165781 nnnnnnnnnn nnnnnnnnnn nnnnnnnnnn nnnnngcctc cagcatagtc tataagaaag
   165841 agggggaaca ggtggagttc tccttcccac tcgcctttac agttgaaaag ctgacgggca
   165901 gtggcgagct gtggtggcag gcggagaggg cttcctcctc caagtcttgg atcacctttg
   165961 acctgaagaa caaggaagtg tctgtaaaac gggttaccca ggaccctaag ctccagatgg
   166021 gcaagaagct cccgctccac ctcaccctgc cccaggcctt gcctcagtat gctggctctg
   166081 gaaacctcac cctggccctt gaagcgaaaa caggaaagtt gcatcaggaa gtgaacctgg
   166141 tggtgatgag agccactcag ctccagaaaa atttgacctg tgaggtgtgg ggacccacct
   166201 cccctaagct gatgctgagc ttgaaactgg agaacaagga ggcaaaggtc tcgaagcggg
   166261 agaaggcggt gtgggtgctg aaccctgagg cggggatgtg gcagtgtctg ctgagtgact
   166321 cgggacaggt cctgctggaa tccaacatca aggttctgcc cacatggtcg accccggtgc
   166381 agccaatggc cctgattgtg ctggggggcg tcgccggcct cctgcttttc attgggctag
   166441 gcatcttctt ctgtgtcagg tgccggcact gaagcggccg catgtttttt ttttatttgt
   166501 accttgccgc ggataaattg ccaaagcata acttcgtata atgtatgcta tacgaagtta
   166561 tggcgcgccg gatcgatcat gtcaacatcc taaaaaggaa ccaaatattt ccgctatttg
   166621 cgcctacgcc aagaggtgaa ggtagatttg ggagcacggg cgaggccggg attatgagaa
   166681 cttaatttta ttttttttct taacataatg ggaggctcta caagcaaaaa ttcctttaaa
   166741 aatacaacca acattatcag ccattctatt ttcaatcaga tgcaaagttg tatttccatg
   166801 ttggatggca aaaattacat aggcgtattc ggtgatggaa atattataaa ccacgttttc
   166861 caagatttaa acttatcatt agacactagt tgtgtgcaaa agcacgtaaa cgaagaaaat
   166921 ttcattacaa atctttcgaa ccaaattact caaaatttaa aagatcaaga agttgcgtta
   166981 acccaatgga tggacgcagg acatcacgac cagaaaacgg acatagaaga aaatataaag
   167041 gtaaacttaa aaaccacact tattcaaaac tgcgtttcag ccctgtcggg aatgaacgtg
   167101 ctggtggtga aggggaatgg caacattgtt gaaaacgcaa ctcagaagca gtcgcagcaa
   167161 atcatctcta actgtttgca ggggagcaag caggccatag acaccacaac cggcatcacg
   167221 aacacggtaa atcagtactc acactacacc tcaaaaaact tttttgagtt cattgcagac
   167281 gcaatttcgg ctgtttttaa aagcatcatg gtcgcggccg tggttatcgt tgtaatcatc
   167341 gtagggttta tagcggtatt ttactttttg cattcacggc atcgccatga ggaggaggaa
   167401 gaagcagaac cgctcataac ctctaagata ttaaaaaatg ctgccgtttc gcaataattt
   167461 aattaaaagt aaaaaaaaaa ggtattgtta tagtgatggc agatcttaat tctcctatcc
   167521 agtatttgaa agatgatttc aaggaccaaa cctctatagg ttctttagaa tacgatgaaa
   167581 attccgacac gatgataccc agcttcgcag caggcttgga aaactatgaa cccattccca
   167641 gccctaccac atcatcttcg ctatactcac acttgaccca caacatggaa aaaattgcgg
   167701 aggaagatga tattaatttt ctacacgata cgagggaatt tacttcactg gtccccgatg
   167761 aggcggacaa taaaccggaa gatgacgaag aaagcggcgg cgcaaaacct aaaaagaaaa
   167821 aacatttgtt tccaaaatta agctcgcaca aatcgaagta aaaattgaaa cgaaaaaaaa
   167881 tagaaaaaaa tgtttggagc ttttgtgagt caccgtttgt ggtcagatag tagttgtacg
   167941 actacctgca tcgcaaacag cattgccaac tatgtagcct ttggcgaaca aattgaattt
   168001 ccctttaaat cggcccaagt atttattgcc ggccctagaa aggctgtgat aaatattcag
   168061 gaagaagata aagctgagct ttcaaagata attgctaagc acaatctttg ggttgttgct
   168121 catggaacct acttagatgt gccctggtcc agtaggagtg cgtttgttac ccattttata
   168181 catcaagaac tacttatatg caaggaggtc ggtattaaag gattagtttt acacctaggc
   168241 gccgtggagc ctgaacttat tgtggaagga ctaaaaaaaa ttaagccggt tgagggggtt
   168301 gtcatttatc tggaaacgcc gcacaacaaa catcatacat ataaatacag tacaattgag
   168361 cagatcaaag aattattttt acgtatacga aatactaggc tgaagcatat tggtttatgc
   168421 attgatacgg cacatatttg gtcttctggt gttaacatct ccagctataa ggacgctggg
   168481 caatggctgc gctcgctgga aaacattcac tccgtgatcc caccaagcca cattatgttc
   168541 cacctaaatg atgccgccac ggaatgcgga agtggtatag accggcatgc aagtcttttt
   168601 gaaggaatga tatggaaatc atatagccat aaaataaagc atagcggtct gtattgtttt
   168661 gttgagtaca ttacgcgaca tcagtgtccg gctatattag agagaaatct cgggtcttct
   168721 atgcaactgc aaaccgcgtt aactacagaa tttcatacat taaaatcgct attaaagtaa
   168781 gtatgaattt tagcgaatat cccttagtca ttagtgcatg caaaaaattt ctacagaaac
   168841 gtattacaat agagaatgaa gcgcttataa atgctctaat aaccgcttta gcgcaaacca
   168901 ccacgttgaa tgagctttgt ttattgccta ttcaaaccta tttgcttagt tataaaaatg
   168961 cttttgagtg gatacacttc gtatgtattg caattaccac tattttagac aataagtata
   169021 attggaaaga ctgtaccgta gatattaatt atatttttct tcacgtaaca tatatttaca
   169081 ccattaaaac taaggaatac ctagactact gttcttaaac tctttatttt ttctatattt
   169141 acatcaagaa atgttaaaat ttttttttca aaaaaaatga tagggataca atatggttac
   169201 atgatataag catagatgta aacaaaatag gttacgcttc atgagattca tacgtatata
   169261 tgtaaacaga atagattata cttcatgaga ttcatacgta tatatatacg tactttaaca
   169321 tatatcttgt aatattagat gtatgtttcc tttttataaa aggctgtttt tattaaaaaa
   169381 ggctgtattt attataaatc ttgcttagga taccactgtc aacgtatatc ccatgttgga
   169441 caaattgcgt cactatccag ttcttttttt ttgattttgt ttaatgctat cctttttgaa
   169501 gggatggttg tccaccatat ttattcggtg ttcaatgaat aggacggcct tttcgtaagg
   169561 cagcgaagat cgttccaaga ctccttgagt gatgaacgtg ttttcttgga tccacttaaa
   169621 aagcacgtgg cattcaaaaa tagggcagtg attggaccct tggatatgct ttggacagcc
   169681 aaagcttgaa ggaacgtagt cctttttttt taggacgagc ttctccacgc tggggcaaca
   169741 aagatcgttc aagttttgga cggtcgcatt tggaatgttg aaatttcgta tccattcacc
   169801 ctcgggtcct cccttatgaa gaagcagtat ttgttcatgg tctttagtaa ttttaaccaa
   169861 gtgttggaag atattttttt tacacgcttc aaaggcctga agggtgtcgg ttggcagggc
   169921 tattgaattc gggagcgggc tttcatcgag cgtgaaatgg tgaatgtagc gtgactgaaa
   169981 agcaaatgac cgttgatttg ttttttcaaa tatggtgtcg attccgccat gaaagaatag
   170041 ctgcaagatg ttaaaagctg tatttttttc ccaataaaaa atcaccgctt ctcgtgggat
   170101 taaaatcatc tgtgtcccat tttcattata taattggccc ataaagccat caacatctat
   170161 caacaccaaa agcatagtac aataagcttt tagaacggag atcgttaaaa aaatagaaag
   170221 ttcgtttaaa atgtggtgat gttgctaaaa aatgtgatgt ttaaatgata atgatctcac
   170281 atgcattaat aaaaaaaact tttaaatttt tgttttaata tttgcatgaa aatggaaaca
   170341 tttttagtct gtttatttca taatgctgct ggtttacgtc aacagattca agaaattttg
   170401 tatctactgc ggatgcacat ttacgaaaca aatctttact taaagcagga gctatcacgg
   170461 cttatatacc caaataggca gctttctttt gtgctactta tgcctctttc ccttttaaga
   170521 aactgggatg acattgaata tttgaccgac attgtagatg ataagcaaac tctacattac
   170581 gcggcaaatt tgctgacaat ctacgttcta catctatcca tgtatcaaaa gctgacaaaa
   170641 ccatatttcc ttttagcggt aaagcgggtc agcgaaaaac tcaacaaaaa gcagcggcat
   170701 tcattttacg aggtattagt aacctccgaa acattgaata actatgaaaa cctacctaaa
   170761 aacattttga atacgttgat gtttgccgtg cgctacgtat ttaaacctac accgaactat
   170821 tcggaaatta tcgcagagtt ggaaaaaaaa aataagattc accatattat ttttaacatg
   170881 gtgatcacgg attttcagca aatccgtgaa caacacatgt gtaaacatct gtgtgaaaca
   170941 aacaatgagc ttcgtcagga atgcaaagaa attatttttg atttaaaggt ggtaggaaat
   171001 gtttagccaa taaactcgtg cccgcatttt ttacaggtac aatatatagt tgaaggctca
   171061 tcgagggcgc gtgtttgtac ttctctataa gtacacatac gctgcttgca gttggggcac
   171121 ttataaagtt gtgatgtctt ttcggcgact ttttgctgcg aacgtagtgt aatttctgtc
   171181 ttctccttta atgcggcaga agggcaaagt tcggcaaacg tcatgctacc aattgcctcc
   171241 ggttttagct cgccggagat tagcttatta agggcatcat tatcctgctg ctggtgactt
   171301 tttttttcgc aattaataat gtgattgatc atcccacaac gggttgaata ttcttctaaa
   171361 aaggtttttt cttgctgctg gtacgtataa tgataacacg aggcctcgat tttttgcacg
   171421 tattcggtgc ataaattagt attttccctg aaaaatgtat gtttttgaaa cgttctaaaa
   171481 aacatcattt ggatgatatc acgcatttcc aaagtaatat agggttctaa ccttttggaa
   171541 tctttcataa ctagatcggt ggtaatattc ttagtcatac aatttattaa aaacggctta
   171601 atatattgta aatatttttt aggcgtgtct gcctgtaaaa aacattcttg ttctatctta
   171661 tttgtaagga tggtattttg caaatgttta ttcagcaaat acacgataga atcgcgggct
   171721 atatgcattt tcatataatt tttttttaaa atttaataca aaaaaaagaa gtatagactc
   171781 tcctttcctt ctagtgcagt taattagtta gttgcctcaa aatggagact cagaaattgg
   171841 tttccatggt taaggaagcc ttagataagt attcttatcc tcttactgct aaaaacatta
   171901 aagcagtaat acaaaaagag tacaaagttg tcttacccac aggttctata aatagtatac
   171961 tgtacagtaa cacagaactt tttgagaagg tcgataagac aaatactatt tatcccccac
   172021 tttggatacg gaaaactaac taatcagtag tacatttaaa atgacagttt aattagtaaa
   172081 tttaggttaa catagttaag acaataaata acaagggagt ataggattat agtagattat
   172141 agggtatatg attataggta tataggagat tataggtata taggagaata tatgattata
   172201 gaataaataa gattataggt atataggaga atatatgatt atagaataaa taagattata
   172261 ggaatggcta agctaaacta atattaagct ttttttttca acgaaaacct aaatacatgg
   172321 gaaatggcag atatacacat gttaaacata agccacatat ttattttctt cttgaacatg
   172381 aaaccttttt ttcttctgtt gttggtatat aaacaatagg gctgtttgct gtagatgcat
   172441 gatcttctat aactgctgtc tcaggatgac gatgtttttt taaactaaaa ttgtaggatg
   172501 gaatgagtgg aatatagcta tgagtcgttt taccctgttt cgtacaggaa tattttttac
   172561 aaatagtacg cagcaagcat attaataaaa atagagatga tatacaggag catataatgg
   172621 ataccaacac aaaggggtag cagtttttat accgttccgt atttttctta gctatcaatt
   172681 gatttactgt aatatttatc tcgggaaatt ttgttctaca aaattttgtt tggtattcca
   172741 gaaactcatg tcctggttta ttcccgcagc ttaaaaaatg atacagatac gtgtggttgt
   172801 tactaaaact aattcttctt aagaaaaact gcggaagaag ctttaggtac gtctgttcct
   172861 gcttcaggag gaagtagtat aagggacaat ttctttttcc gcacatcaga ttattgtagt
   172921 ataggtaggt tggggtgttg gagcgaataa gttttctgag aatgttataa tctatgaatt
   172981 gcagatcatt ataccttagg tccaaaaact tgagttcctt actaaagcca gctgcaattt
   173041 cggaaatatt tttcatcccg cagcggataa tgcggatgtc ctgaaacgtt tttaaaatac
   173101 ttgtattgta gcgaatactt atgttatttt tttgtaaata atctatgtcg tgacaagtgc
   173161 atgaaatacc agtagcatta gttggtatag tattatatgc aggaagtatt atagtatcat
   173221 tgagaatcgt cacattgtac ttataccatg tattattttc tgatataaag tatttgcaag
   173281 tgaccggtga tttaacctta cctgctaaac cacttcctaa aaaaacaaaa aatatgaaaa
   173341 cccttagcat cctgtatata ctattaaaaa tttataaaat taattttgtt aaatttcatt
   173401 taaacaaaaa aaaataatgt atatacatca gcaagaaatt atatacagat tatataattt
   173461 tctgattttt ttttgccata gcaaacatta aaatgttaag cactaaaatg ttaagcacta
   173521 aaatgttaag cactaaaatg ttatggaact aaaatgttaa gcactaaaat gttatggaac
   173581 taaaatgtta tgcaactaaa agtatggaac taaaagcatg taactaaaag catgtaacta
   173641 aaatgtaagc actaaaatat atatgctgca ttactcatca tccatctctt catcctcctc
   173701 ttcttcatcc tcatcatcat cataggttaa gatatatgtg tcatcttcca tttcttcatc
   173761 ttcatgttca taagcatcac tgggaatggc aggaacattg aatgtagcat ttttaaaata
   173821 ttctatatct tctgctgaac actcatctaa tgattttttg acagtctttt taacttccat
   173881 ggcgtatgat tccaaatcct ctttatgcat gaatttacgg tagcttttgg ccgcatctac
   173941 atttgctgga gaatccgtat ttggctcatt gaacagtgag attacactaa gaagaacagt
   174001 ttcaatcttt tgagctggag accaagtcat tcccctttcc tcagggttat ctgtgtgtaa
   174061 gatagagata catagtctcc catcagcata gatattagga tgccacattt cagagatgaa
   174121 tgttaatttg ggtggttcat atggataatt tggaggaaag ttgatctttg ccttgaacaa
   174181 gcctccctca taaaaagtgt caggtggacc ctttaagatg acatcccatt cagtcagatt
   174241 attctcattc actgagactt taaaattttc agaaggattc tctgttaggt ttctgtactc
   174301 tgccagtaaa aatctggaaa ccatggttat ttaatattaa ttaaatccct tgacttattt
   174361 tccctaaaag tagatgaacc tcttttgttt tttatagggt tcatttttac taaaattttg
   174421 aactggtaaa catccttaac ggcataatta ttaagtgaga aggaggatcc gtataaaatc
   174481 ctattttggg ggtggaaaaa agtttaaggg cataagtatg aactgagaag gaggatctgt
   174541 ataaaatcct aatttggcgg aagtggctat tacgttaaaa ttagtaccgg caaccgtaat
   174601 aatcatatag cccttatcat caattttcca cattaaaaga ttattatatt cgtatgtttg
   174661 tccaatatgg attgttttct cgccagatgt tacatgtgtt ttggttgtta atggctgaag
   174721 cttagtacag tcataaataa gcccattact actaagatat agaggagtgg tttgttgtat
   174781 agtttcatat gctaatattc catttttcca cgtaacggct tgataattat ttatggtaat
   174841 gagttgaaat ttcataagta ataggacatt tttagttgtc gatgtacatt tcaacggtgt
   174901 tttataaaaa taaaaaataa taattgttaa aactacgaca ataacggcca aaataatttc
   174961 atacattttt tataacaatt atacatagta tggtatttaa aatattggcc aaatttaaaa
   175021 aaacttcatg atttttaaaa cagggaaaaa gggaattaga ttgaataaaa aacgaaagca
   175081 cttgtctata tatttttttt atcatattgt cctgggttgc atttttaact ggcagagaag
   175141 tgtcagagtg gaatatcact gttgtgggcc tataaggtct tgttaaacca tgatcggtca
   175201 ttgttttcgt actagtgtca tttagggtcg acctaatagc tcgatataaa gtgatagggg
   175261 ttaaactatc agaaatagtc ttatctgtgc taaaatgtgt atagtcatct ttatcactaa
   175321 tattattaga aatggcagtt gttatataat tactacttgt tgtgggtgaa atactggtgt
   175381 tattagcaat agcagtcgtt aaataattac tacctattac aagtaaacta atgctagcta
   175441 catttttaac ttcaataaac ctaaaaagcc atactaaata cctaaacaac atcctgttat
   175501 aatatgagca gaaaaaaaaa ttaagtataa ttagggaatt agtcttgtta gcttactatt
   175561 aagaattatt attcagatcc ctatttagtt agaaactgtc gtatagtgaa taagactcat
   175621 catcggatga agattccgat tcagacatgg attctttttc ttcctcagaa taatctgttt
   175681 ctacttctac aatagaagaa tcagtgtcat cctcagaaag agaagcgttt aaatatggac
   175741 tatcttctat aacaacattt tctgcctcat aatcctcctc gtccatttcc attgtctgta
   175801 gaagaatgtt tttagcatca tcatactcat ttcttttttt gttggaaggt aatgcatcct
   175861 caatgcggtt catgttaagt tccttcattt tatggataat ttccgtaatt cgtgatattt
   175921 ttggcatgta ggatggtttt aaggttaaat ccacaatgac aggagaattt tcatttgatg
   175981 tactctgatc ttcgatttct ttatctagaa tttttgtcct tttttgagta ctggatgtta
   176041 tcgaggaatt catactctga aatgatatat caatgggtgc tgaacgcttt tttccaatta
   176101 agccattctt aggcgaatca tctctagtta attcgtcttt caacatacta cttttagaca
   176161 aattatcttt agccaagcta tccttagata tactacttct agatatttta cctttaaata
   176221 atatttttct agacatgtta ttcttaggca aagtattaat tcctatattt ttataagaaa
   176281 taggttttat gcctttattt aaaggaatgt ccatatcgaa gaactttctc ttacgaatat
   176341 tttcaccacg agcaacttcc attttatcta ctatgggcag tgtattctgg ctactctgtt
   176401 gtttactgtg ataattctat gaaaattgat ttacaatcaa tttttagttt taaatatatt
   176461 gtggtaccta ggacaaagaa agtatatatg gccaataatt attccactaa attgatttcc
   176521 ggactgatgg gtatggagac atgttgtccc tacaggcaac cgcgaaactg gccgtagcgg
   176581 caaacacata ctccaagaat atccatccaa tattgaaggt ctttgggctg tggtggaaaa
   176641 acaatacact agatggacct gttaaaatat gtaaccattg taatcaaata atagtaggag
   176701 aataccccat gtgtttcaat catggaatga gtatggatgt ggctttaatt cgggcagtca
   176761 aagaccgcaa tatatcttta gtccagcttt tcactgaatg gggaggaaat attgattatg
   176821 gggcactttg tgctaacacc ccatctatgc aaagattatg tgagagtttg ggagccaagc
   176881 ctccaaaggg ccaaatgttt atggatactc ttatacatct ttcagatacc ttggatgata
   176941 atgatttaat tagggggtat gagatttttg aagaaaataa agtattggat tatgtcaatc
   177001 tcatgcaatt aaaaataatt ctttccttga agacccgtat acctctcatg gaacaactag
   177061 accaaattgc cttaagacag cttctgcagc gatattggta tgccatggct gtacaacaca
   177121 acctaaaagc agctatccac tattttgata accatattcc taatataaag ccatttcgtc
   177181 tgcgctgtgc tttgtatctt aatgattcct ttaaaatcca tgatgcttgt aaaactgtaa
   177241 atatggatcc taatgagatg atgaacattg cttgtcagca ggatttaaac tttcaaagca
   177301 ttctctatag ttatatgtta ggagctgata ttaataaggc catgctaatg tctttgaatc
   177361 atgggaatct ttctaatatg tggttttgta tagatttagg ggcagatgct tttgaggagg
   177421 caggggcgct tgctggaaaa aaaaataaaa gagtgttgca gcatatatta ggtcttaaca
   177481 tctttaagcg agagttgatt cctccttgta aaaatcctga tccttctcaa atccaacttc
   177541 tgttaaaaaa ctacactcta aaaaatgtat caaccatttt tacttattat tgtcagtagt
   177601 cattgtttat atcaggatat ataacccatt tgtttaatct ttttttttgt attaggcttc
   177661 ataatcgccc acaaaaaaaa gattaatctt ttatcagata cctaaaacct tttataagtg
   177721 agtctatgag atggatcatc tcttgatggt catcgtaaga agcaagcttt ctagcaaaaa
   177781 cgacagcgtt aaagaattta ttgcgctcgt gtctggataa tacttttaat agcgaaccaa
   177841 aacagtattt aaaaatttgg caacagtttt tttgggctgc aataaacaaa cacttgatca
   177901 gtgcctgctt cactttctga tcggacatat ttgccgcata acaggctttt ttaaacttag
   177961 taatataatt atgtttcgca agtaccatta acaaggaagc tatgggaagc tgcttttctt
   178021 ggtgaaattc acgtaaacat ttgatggcca gtgcttggaa gacagtgtga cttattaagt
   178081 cagaaatgat agttttcatg gttgtaaaaa tatacatagg attttcttgt tctgtatata
   178141 gtttgaaaag cttatcattg cgtgaaatga tggccatttt taatacaaga tagtatagtt
   178201 tatctttaga taaaaatgct ttgcaagccg tgattatgtc gatgttgttg ttatgaatag
   178261 cgatagaaag taatgtttct attctgaatg tttttaaatg ccttaacaga ggaatgcagt
   178321 ttatgttatt atatttaaca atactgtaat acaccgaatc aatgacggtc atctgagcat
   178381 caagccgatt tattagcaaa tttaacgttt ttttggaggc atgaccttta atggcggcac
   178441 taagagcgca tagtatagta aaattgttaa atatattttg gttaaagaga agcagtaata
   178501 ttttccttcg gttatagtac gcagcatctg tgatgatgat tggacgataa acgttaaaat
   178561 gggttaacag ctttttaaaa aaacggaagt agtttttttg tatcgctgtt tgcatcatcg
   178621 aaataatgag atggtcaggg tacgtaatgg gtaggtcaca tgctacctct aacaaagaat
   178681 aatcacccaa tctaaaggct gtgttaaaaa gcgtactatc atcatacgta tcgaacactc
   178741 ctgctgttgc aaaccaagca atgagatgaa tgtgccgttc cttacaagct atcgcaaata
   178801 gggcatttcc tatggaatgt cgaacaatgt actccctatt tttttccaaa atgttttgaa
   178861 aattgtatag cgttgccgca tacagtagac actccattct ggcgtgataa tttttacttt
   178921 tgcatatgaa tagatggaag aactcgaata attcttgaga acttgttaaa tgcataatgt
   178981 ggtgatagct tggtgtagtt aaatgatgtg agaaaatgca ttctattaca tcttttcggt
   179041 tatgttttag tgcctgagct aaggcatatt caggctcaac ccatagtact agtgtttcta
   179101 gaattctgat atttgcctgc tttgccaatg catactttaa aacactctgg ttggaaaaca
   179161 ttttgttatg aagatggacg acagtgtcca tttttatgat gggaccattc cagtatagtc
   179221 ctaaatgctg tagcagatca tttgttaggt ctgaggcgtc ctcgggagtc atataaatat
   179281 gttgcaacgc ttttttctgt aaggagaaca tttcgccgta atcatataaa aaaaaattaa
   179341 aatttaagga tagatataat tcaagcataa caactgttaa tatttgttat taacaaacat
   179401 aaaatcaaga tttataatag gacatttgca gtaaatatac agaatgtaag taaatgggat
   179461 attatctatc ataatgaatc aagggatatt tgtatagatt aggattttct gtaataaaga
   179521 tatgaagatc atcatagtag aatccatcaa tcacaatgca accaccttta aggcataatt
   179581 tagtaaattc agcactccca tcttctggat gctttacaac taacattaaa aactcctcag
   179641 ttacattatc tgttataaag tatgatcctc ctggagccat atctagcatg tctcttattc
   179701 ccataaaatc ctttttgggg tggtaaaaac ttagcaattt caatctcttt tctaggtttt
   179761 tttcttggta tttaagccat ttgttataaa acagttttct tatgaaaatg catttgaaaa
   179821 tactgggaat atttaaccat gcttcttccg agcacatctc cagatattta ctttctttgt
   179881 ttcccatgtc taatttattg ttcactaagt tagcaatgaa ttagtatata acctatttta
   179941 taacctagtt ataacctatc ttataaccca ttttataacc tatttataat tggctatagc
   180001 tatgcataat ctaaatgatt acccctacta agcaccctac ttttacatat atggattcac
   180061 tttttatttt gtaaactatt agaattattt tataattatt tattttcatt gtaaatgagt
   180121 ggatatttat aaaaatcctc aaccgtttta agatagtttt ctagagagaa gtaattttta
   180181 ccgttaatat ataatgcttt cccattaaaa tctagttttg ctatgtttag tgaaccgttt
   180241 tctagatctt tttgaacaag aaacagattt tcatcggttg cgtcgtccgt aagcagaaag
   180301 gtaccattag gcttgttcat aaacatacgt tctatttcgt cgtcattttt ttgtgaatag
   180361 aaaaaaccca actttttaat ccgttttagc tcttttttat caatctttcc agactgtttt
   180421 atatatattt tattacaaat tttagaatcc tctttggctt cattatactt attttgcttg
   180481 tcctctattg acataactgt atttggtagg taacttccgt caaggtggtt ccccatgttt
   180541 tgagtaaatt tttaattcag ttgtatactt gagactaaaa taaatataaa aatttaaaaa
   180601 ataaaaatta tttttgtaaa tctgtttatg gcttatagcg gtataggggg gtcgataaaa
   180661 ggtatcgggg tagtctccta cgatatcgtc aattttggta tagtaacact tgttatggta
   180721 gtattgtcca aaacgagtgt gtatgcgccg atgaagtgtc cgcccgctaa tggggcagtt
   180781 ccaggttaag acaaccatat cacagtcaaa aagagaggaa acggcatagg tgcccaaagg
   180841 ttcattaaac agcatacgcc gcatatattt tagtttttta tcaccgtggt aatagtcaca
   180901 gtttttcatg tcctgtttaa taggattatt ccccatctat gatactatat aaaaaattta
   180961 gtttttagct ttttcaaaac taaattttcc ttatcacagc gtgtagaaga atatttaaag
   181021 atgttatatc ttttagcggg acccaaaaaa ttctcatcac ttattttttt ttattgttgt
   181081 agttcataac agcgtttagg acttataacg atataaaggt ctataaaata tatgcgggta
   181141 taatcttata aaatcatcga ttttttcata atattctccg tttatataat aaagatcgta
   181201 acagacattg atgcgtaaat gcattattcg cgtgttcgtt gggcagctaa aggatatcac
   181261 aacgtagttt ttttgagaaa agacgaaacc acataagtcc ctaagggttc attgaatagt
   181321 aaacgccata tctgttttaa attttgttgt tcaccatagt agtattcgca ctttttcagg
   181381 tcttttttaa caagcctatt tcccatttac gtttataaat agatttagaa atgctatata
   181441 ttacttgttg atgaaagatt aacacgtctt atatgtagat gttttcttta aaaatatttg
   181501 cattgcaaca gacgtggttc tttcttatca gaaatctcaa aactcgtcct tatgttaaac
   181561 cttaaagttt aaaatttaaa gaagtattta taaaatataa ccatgggaac tttttcagtg
   181621 acggcttctg caaaaaatga caatgccgtt tgtaagtatt taaaagaacc aatggttgaa
   181681 aataaaaatt acaaaaacat attaagaaat gagcatgata aaaaaaattt aaatgatgct
   181741 ctacgtcaac atatcactgt tcataatcca gtagttgatt ggtgtaataa ctattcaaca
   181801 ttttcatctc aggattttga ggaatataaa atttatatac atagtgatct tatggatgga
   181861 cgacctagtc caaaaaaaac atggtgtgta atactgtaat atttgttagt aatgaattaa
   181921 tacactgaaa ttaatatact aaagtgtatt tctggctatt cccattatgg tagtaatatc
   181981 attactattt ttaagagctg ggtgtggatt tgtgtaaaaa tagcattctc ctccatgttg
   182041 tgatggctct gtcatatcaa attcccatcc tatgcaacct ttatgttgta aacatgatga
   182101 ttggtaagta tttatgctaa accaatcata actggtaaaa aaagtaccat catctatacg
   182161 tgtttttcca aatggagatt gaagatcagc agtagtgcta ttaaacctat aaaaaccagg
   182221 tgtataatta catgaattga tggtaggatc tatattaata tcttttatat cctgttttat
   182281 agcttctaga caactcatat cagtacatgt tccacgtaca cagtgctgtc ctttatcttt
   182341 acaatccgta tctgtcttac attttttttt cggtgggttc agatggtaat aactcagtat
   182401 taaaattatc acaagaataa ttgctataag tatttgaata acaggatgat acattttaat
   182461 attaaatata ttttttaatt aaatgaatag atttaaataa ttctttagaa atattctaca
   182521 aagaatgaaa tggatggttc aaaaaaaatg taatatattg ttaggtcaag taaatttaat
   182581 attttataat ccttttctag ctattgccat tacaacatta tcctggtatt taagagcagg
   182641 atgcggatct atataaaact taggtgtata gttacataaa tggatgttag gatctagttt
   182701 aagacaggta tcctttatat atacagtcta catgtatttt acatttgtta attttttagt
   182761 gattttagaa gaaaaaagtc aaaattgtta gaagaatatt tttatattaa aatgatataa
   182821 gttactttaa ttattacact taacctgaaa agacttatta cctaaaatat tactaaaagg
   182881 taaagtaata ttgtgtaatt gagtccataa catgggtggg aaacaaaaat ctcgtaatat
   182941 gaaaaacaaa catcctagaa agagtgcaat tgttataagc ttgtgtaact ttactttaaa
   183001 gtaggaatat aaaaatatga gtataagagg aataggcgcc attactaata ttggctccaa
   183061 catcctgttg tctacaaaaa aaaataactt tttttgggga aaaaaatatt ttcaaataga
   183121 gtgtgtgtta taattgatat ttttctttgt ttagattcta tcataattaa taaaatacca
   183181 cacgtattta tgttatgaga atagactgtt gatttttaat aagtttttat taaaaattta
   183241 ggagtatagg tccggtgttt attaaaatac ttataatctc taacaacata attattaagt
   183301 tataaactaa cttataataa gggcctatct atttttactg ataaatattt ttaacccaat
   183361 gattcaagat tttaaaggac tttattaatg ggagttatgt ttgcccagca gatcatacaa
   183421 ttatttattt cgcaggtaat ctcagtctta tatacatata ataaaataca ttacttacag
   183481 caaattatta aacctcctag caaggagcct ggatactggc gtacctatgc aaaccatcac
   183541 agattctgtt gggactgtca aggtggcatc tataggaaca aggtatttaa aaatcatctt
   183601 tctacgacta aggaccttaa tatagataaa tatttgatgg gtttatttat ctgcgcaaaa
   183661 aatgcaccca ccaaataaaa cacaaacatc ctgtttattt acttataaaa tgtcgtcatc
   183721 ctacatgata taagtgatga acaaggttta ataaaaataa ttcgtgtttt atttttgtgt
   183781 agtaagtaaa tgcaaaataa aatcccaaat tttaaccttt tctttttttt tctatacaag
   183841 atgttagaaa tagtattggc aacgctgctg ggtgatctgc agcaacttaa ggatcttaca
   183901 cctaagcagc gggccgtagc tttcttccga gccaacacca aagagctaga ggactttctc
   183961 taccccgatg ggcagactga ggagttactc cctggatttc ttcttaacca tttactagaa
   184021 ccctcaggcc ctattgaaat tttaaccgga tatcacctct ttcgtcagaa tccaaaggca
   184081 ggtcgcttgc gaggccttga ggtgaaaatg cttgaacggt tatatgatgc taatatttac
   184141 aatatgctgg ctcggctacg gcctgagttg gttcgtgaca aggctgttga gctatattgg
   184201 ctttttcgag ctattttaat atgtcatggt cccttggttt tggagattgt acgacatgag
   184261 acgttggact ttgcagaaac cgcctttatc tgtgctgctt actttagtga accttaggta
   184321 atgtacgctc tttataactt tataccaccc actcatgcag tccttgctga tgccatccag
   184381 atgtgtcttg agagcaacag cgaggcaggg atttgctatg tctacctaat gggaggtaac
   184441 ctcaagggca aggtgcccgg ctcgctgcgc aaacgtctgc gtgccagtcc acttcggcaa
   184501 gaacgcaaaa agaaaaacgt ccttccgccc cacgaattcc tactcctgct ccacgggatt
   184561 taattttttt cgtaggagcg ctactgagag gatctcctca gcgttggcaa tccgacgttg
   184621 gaagcggagc ctatcagcag cagcctgttc ccaggggccc ttgcgatcaa tgtcatcggc
   184681 ttcccacacg tctactaaac catcatctgt agcaaaatgg acctttatat cccgttgtct
   184741 aatttttata ctggaataga acgccttcca cttagtattt acttcgtgaa gagcgttatt
   184801 gttatcaaat cctttattaa aatttttaga atcatgatta ttgtcgttca ggggtacttc
   184861 atttaatgac atcaatgtat tctcaagaga ggtattttca tcccagtcac tatcatcact
   184921 taaatcttca tttcccccga gaatgtaggc taacataggg ttcgtgccta tatttgataa
   184981 atggtgggag acagatttaa taggctcatt ttgaacggag gattttgaag gacctggttg
   185041 aatgctatta agaggttttt tacgacgtct gcggctgcgt ttatttctcc tcgtcattta
   185101 tagttttttt aaatacttgt ttaaagcatg agtttaaatt ttagatatca gtaacgtatt
   185161 ctttagtata aatcggtaat gtttttgaag aaaagagttc taatagaata aatagtttat
   185221 aataaatagt ttacaataaa taagttaaat tgggtgttag gaacactatt ttaaattgat
   185281 ttttttccgg aaataattat tgagtagata gaagtatgat gccatctact ttacaagcac
   185341 ttgctaaaaa agtactggcc acaccgcata tatctaaaaa atattgtcag tctaaggagt
   185401 actgtcatat attaaaatgt tgtggtttat ggtggcatga tgctccaatt acaatttatc
   185461 cttgtataaa taaaatattg ataaaaacag caagctttaa acatggttta gagttgaatg
   185521 tcgcattcat gaaagctgta caggaaaata attatgatct aataaggctg tttattgagt
   185581 ggggtgcgga tatcaacttt gggttggcca ctgttaatac agaccgtacc cgggacctgt
   185641 gccgggaact aggtgcgaag gaagctttaa gtgaaaaaga aattttagaa atatttgata
   185701 aaatacagta tattaaaagt agcagtaata ttattgtatc ccatgaatta ttatctaata
   185761 accccctttt cttaaataat gatcaattga aattaagaat gttcgatgaa ctacataaac
   185821 tatcaatcaa ctttgtatta catgagatat catttaatga aatgctaact aggtattggt
   185881 atagtatggc gatactatat aacctcaccg cagccattca atatttttat caatcctaca
   185941 agcattttaa agattggcgg ttaatatgtg ggcttgctta taacaacgtg tttgaccttc
   186001 atgaaattta taataaagag aagactgata tgaacattga tgaaatgatg cagttggcct
   186061 gtatgtatga tggtaattat acaaccattt attattgttt tatgttgggg gctgacatca
   186121 atcgggcaat gattgcctcg atcataaatt tttgtgatgg taacttattc ctttgtatag
   186181 atttgggggc tgatgtattt gaagagagta tgaaaatggc aatagaagat cataatgacg
   186241 tattagaaag tatcttatca tttaaaaatt attatagttc agacgtttct ctgttatcat
   186301 taaagacgac agatccagaa aaaattaatg ccttgttaga agaagaaagt tacaaatcaa
   186361 aaaataggtt gatatataaa agttattgat attacaacaa taactatttt tttttgcaaa
   186421 atttaaaatt ttttgcaaaa aaaaatatgt ccacaccatc ttctttacaa gtccttgtca
   186481 aaagggtgct ggacttccag catgtatctg aagatgatta ctgtatttta aaatgttgtg
   186541 gattatggtg gcatggaggc ccaatcatac tttctactaa tgaggataat caaatgatga
   186601 taaaatcagc aagctttaaa gatggtttag agataaatct cgcattaatg aaggctgtac
   186661 aagaaaacaa ttgtagccta atagagctgt ttaccgaatg gggtgcagac attaattctg
   186721 gattggttac tgtcaacacg gaatacaccc gaaacctatg tcgaaatcta ggtgctaagg
   186781 agatattaaa taaacgggaa attttagaag tatttttaaa attaaagaat tttaaaagta
   186841 gcagtaatat tattgtatcc catgaattat tagataataa tcctcttttc ctaagtgaag
   186901 ataatgatta tttgagaaga ataattaatt gtaatctaag gagaatatca attaacttta
   186961 tattggatga aatatcattt aatgaaaagc taaccagatt ctggtatagt caggcggtac
   187021 tatataatct tactgaagct atccaatatt tctatcaaaa atataagcag tttaaagatt
   187081 ggcgattaat atgcgggctt gcttttaata atgtgtttga tcttcatgaa atatataaca
   187141 aagagaaggt tagtatggat attaatcaaa tgatagagat aacctgtgca tatatatgta
   187201 gttattccac tatttactat tgttttgtaa tgggagctga cattaatcgg gcaatgatta
   187261 cctcggttac aaaatcttat acttgtaact tgttcttttg tatagattta ggagctactg
   187321 ccttcgaaga gtgtttagaa atagcaaaac aacaggataa taatgaatta gtaaaaatat
   187381 tatcattgaa aaattattat agtccagata gctcccttat atcattaaaa ataacagatc
   187441 cggagaaaat taatatctta ttagatgagg aaaattatga gtcaaaaaat gggttaatat
   187501 atgaagaatc taatataaaa ttattttttc ataatagcga tgatatattt tgatagaggt
   187561 tttggtgctg atggattttt ataggatcac atgactataa ttttattttt tttcctagac
   187621 caaaaaaaat taaagtgatc gtgttataat taacattttt ttgtactcgg atcttagata
   187681 tagaaaggtg atatatgttg ttgttatcat cacatttatt aagtatacgc agaaaagcat
   187741 aacaccggct tccatggttt ataaaagatc ttttttgaaa aaacattaaa ttttagtcgc
   187801 tttcaatgtc taagtaggtt tgccaatagt atacagccaa aatacttagc agaatatata
   187861 aagtgaattc tctaccaata aattttatag agaaataaca taagattgcc ataatttgac
   187921 actttaatat gaatatcagg aatgccaaca acgtgtagac caaacaccag acatcacaaa
   187981 taaacatagc taaagatttc tccgcaaacc agtatgcacg gcggcaattt attttcttcg
   188041 gaaaatatat taagttttat aattccgcag gtggcgatct gattcctcac atcccaaaat
   188101 catgcgtacc gcggcgtgtc gtcgctgccg tacggcgggg gcggcgccgc ctcggccggc
   188161 tttttttgcg ccgcgcagag cttgagcagg ccctcgatgc cgtagcatat gaacagcacc
   188221 agcaggttga ccgccagcac gtagaggaac cacaccagat agccgttcat ggctggcggc
   188281 gatttgtgac aaaaaaacat taagttttag taccgcggcg gcggtatctc aggcggcggc
   188341 ggggcggcaa catttcttat tatatggata ttatcacaca cctcatctat catgcaatat
   188401 acgattgcta atatcaggtt gcccactagt atgcagagaa accacgtaag ataaatattc
   188461 atcctggcgg cgttttttga cgaaaaaaca ttaaatttta gcccggcatt ttttgatgcc
   188521 tactgcaata acgcccacca cagcagcagg aataatttta atgtttaacg ccaacaacag
   188581 caggaataat tttaatcttt aatgccaaca acagcagtaa taattttaat ctttaacgcc
   188641 aacaacagta ttaataattt taatgtttaa cgcctaccac agcagtatta ataattttaa
   188701 tgtttaacgc ctaccacagc agtaggaata attttaatgt aggaataatt ttaatgttta
   188761 acgccaacag cagcagtaat aattttaatg tttaacgcca acaacaacag gaataatttt
   188821 aatgtttaac gccaacagca gcagtaataa ttttaatgtt taacgccaac aacaacagga
   188881 ataattttaa tctttaacgc ccacccgcaa aattcgtccg gcccgccaca gcaacagaat
   188941 aattttaaac tttgacgccc accaaaacgg tatgcatttt ggcaccgcga aattccttcc
   189001 ggccagccgc aacttgtgta actacctctc cgccgccgcc gcgaaattct gcatcttgtg
   189061 taactacctt tccgcaccgc aaaaccgcaa aaataattat tcccccgtaa aaaaaaataa
   189121 ttattttttt ttcacaaaaa agatctgcac tataatataa aattgtacct gctttatata
   189181 taataaattt
//
