# Supplementary material for: A synthetic genomics-based African swine fever virus engineering platform
Source: Sci Adv. 2025 Mar 26;11(13):eadu7670. doi: 10.1126/sciadv.adu7670 (PMC11939070; doi:10.1126/sciadv.adu7670)
Supplement: Supplementary file 2 — Data S1 to S5 [file sciadv.adu7670_data_s1_to_s5.zip › adu7670_data_s4.gb]

LOCUS       ASFV_Kenya4xMutHomFin      185643 bp    DNA     linear   VRL 13-JAN-2025
DEFINITION  ASFV_Kenya_IX_1033_WSL.
ACCESSION   0
KEYWORDS    .
SOURCE      ASFV_Kenya_IX_1033_WSL.
  ORGANISM  ASFV_Kenya_IX_1033_WSL.
FEATURES             Location/Qualifiers
     source          1..185643
                     /organism="ASFV_Kenya_IX_1033_WSL"
                     /note="Annotations transferred from African swine fever
                     virus strain Ken06.Bus (KM111295)"
     repeat_region   1..2150
                     /Identical_Bases="2,150"
                     /Mismatched_Bases=0
                     /Frequency=2
                     /Percent_Identical="100%"
                     /All_Locations="1+; 187,015-"
                     /annotation_group="Repeat 1"
                     /Color="#cc0000"
                     /modified_by="walter.fuchs"
                     /label="Repeat 1"
     misc_feature    2151..2152
                     /Original_Bases
                     /label
                     /note="Geneious type: Editing History Insertion"
     misc_feature    2196
                     /Original_Bases="A"
                     /label="A"
                     /note="Geneious type: Editing History Replacement"
     CDS             2576..3100
                     /gene="BA71V-KP177R"
                     /codon_start=1
                     /product="BA71V-KP177R"
                     /note="similar to African swine fever virus E75 strain
                     E75of INSD accession FN557520"
                     /translation="MLHIKMTISTLLIALIVLLIIILVVFLYYKKQQPPKKVCKVDKD
                     CGSGEHCVRGTCSSLSCLDAVKMDKRDVKMDSKISSCKFTPNFYHFTDTAAEQEFGKT
                     WHSIKITPSPGESRTSQEICERYCLWGTDDCTGWEYFGDEKDGTCNIYINPHLALKYT
                     KDHVLYLPRNHKYA"
                     /modified_by="walter.fuchs"
                     /label="KP177R"
     CDS             complement(3240..3491)
                     /gene="BA71V-L83L"
                     /codon_start=1
                     /product="BA71V-L83L"
                     /note="similar to African swine fever virus E75 strain
                     E75of INSD accession FN557520"
                     /translation="MDTSLKNNDGALEADNKNYQNYKDEPDKISDVLDDTKYNLMVEC
                     CHKNYSTFAPQWDVNERNYIDIPEGPSAKKSIVHRCTII"
                     /modified_by="walter.fuchs"
                     /label="L83L"
     CDS             complement(3574..3852)
                     /gene="BA71V-L60L"
                     /codon_start=1
                     /product="BA71V-L60L"
                     /note="similar to African swine fever virus E75 strain
                     E75of INSD accession FN557520"
                     /translation="MGDTLSKQMSSTETLSFKEEQAHCNNKTSENQPKIIDDNKCTDS
                     QNTDSQNTDSQNTDSQNTDSQDTDSQNTDSSKVYSIALNKDWHLYVMI"
                     /modified_by="walter.fuchs"
                     /label="L60L"
     CDS             complement(4035..5096)
                     /gene="MGF 360-3L"
                     /codon_start=1
                     /product="MGF 360-3L"
                     /note="similar to African swine fever virus E75 strain
                     E75of INSD accession FN557520"
                     /translation="MQPSTLQTLTKRVLATQHVSKDDYCILKRCGLWWHDAPITLYTD
                     GEQILIKTPCYKEGIKLNTALVLAVKENNYDLIVLFTEWGANINYGLLSVNKEHTRNL
                     CRKLGAKEGLEASEVLRFFFETKRHKTSSNIILCHKLFSNNPFLQNVNMVELRMIIYW
                     ELKDLTTNLIVNESSFTEMLTKYWYGIAVKYNLKEAIQYFCQEYEHLNEWRLICALSF
                     NNVFELHEICNTMNMNINKMMQLACMRDNNFLTIYYCFALGADINCAMYDSVSNFRIE
                     NMFFCMDLGADAFEESLELAELHGYSVIVDILSLKIYKANPILLAKETDPEKINTLLK
                     NYYPKNMLAYDICNVDNYL"
                     /modified_by="walter.fuchs"
                     /label="MGF 360-3L"
     CDS             complement(5290..6105)
                     /gene="MGF 110-1L"
                     /codon_start=1
                     /product="MGF 110-1L"
                     /note="similar to African swine fever virus E75 strain
                     E75of INSD accession FN557520"
                     /translation="MFALQIFTLLSIPTLFYTYELVEPLELTRTPPEKELGYWCTYAN
                     HCRFCWDCQDGICRNKAFKNHSPILENDYIANCSVYHHNNFCTYYVTSIKPHKIYRTE
                     CPQHISHEWHEAVIRKWQKLLTYGFYLVGCVLVVNYIRKRSLRTIIYLVVLLVIFFLL
                     SQLMLYRELEHKKHKIGSIPPERELEHWCTYGKYCDFCWDCQNGICRNKVFKNHPPIG
                     EHDFIRHNCWTIHLPNRCYYQKVYKYSDTHIMECSQPTHYKWYDNLMKKQDIM"
                     /modified_by="walter.fuchs"
                     /label="MGF 110-1L"
     CDS             complement(6248..6589)
                     /gene="MGF 110-2L"
                     /codon_start=1
                     /product="MGF 110-2L"
                     /translation="MGFFSYLSLVLVGLASLTSLASLANLQDFSTDNPLEEELRYWCQ
                     YMQNCRFCWACQNGLCKNKVLKDMPSVQEHSYPMEHCMIHRQCKYVRDGPIFQVECMM
                     QTYDVIHLLNA"
                     /modified_by="walter.fuchs"
                     /label="MGF 110-2L"
     CDS             complement(6688..7062)
                     /gene="MGF 110-3L"
                     /codon_start=1
                     /product="MGF 110-3L"
                     /translation="MLVIFLGILGLLANQVFGLPAKNAGHLHSTEEPPKEELGYWCTY
                     MESCRFCWDCEHGICKNKVNESMPWIIENSYLTPCMVSRWYNQCTYDEGNGQYHTMDC
                     SDPVPHNTPHRLGMKIYEREDL"
                     /modified_by="walter.fuchs"
                     /label="MGF 110-3L"
     CDS             complement(7412..7786)
                     /gene="MGF 110-4L"
                     /codon_start=1
                     /product="MGF 110-4L"
                     /translation="MLVIFLGILGLLANQLSGMPTQAGGHLRSTDNPPEEELEYWCTY
                     MESCKFCWECTHGLCKNKVNESMPTIIENSYLTSCEVSRWYNQCTYDEGNGHYHVMDC
                     SDPVPHNRPHRLGMKFYKKEDL"
                     /modified_by="walter.fuchs"
                     /label="MGF 110-4L"
     CDS             complement(7982..8353)
                     /gene="MGF 110-5L"
                     /codon_start=1
                     /product="MGF 110-5L"
                     /translation="MLVIFLGLLGLLANQVLGLPNQPAGQLHPTDNPPKEELGYWCTY
                     TESCKFCWNCQNGLCEGKLENTTILENEYVQSCIVSRWLNKCMYDLGQGIHHVMPCSE
                     PKPWNPYKILKKEWKENVSQN"
                     /modified_by="walter.fuchs"
                     /label="MGF 110-5L"
     CDS             complement(8575..8931)
                     /gene="MGF 110-6L"
                     /codon_start=1
                     /product="MGF 110-6L"
                     /translation="MLVIFLGILGLLASQVSSQPVGQLRPTEDPPENELEYWCTYMES
                     CQFCWDCQDGNCINKVDGSVIYKNEYVQPCSVSRWLNKCMYDLDKGIYHTMNCSQPRS
                     WNPYKCFRKEWKKDEL"
                     /modified_by="walter.fuchs"
                     /label="MGF 110-6L"
     CDS             complement(9892..10173)
                     /gene="p285L"
                     /codon_start=1
                     /product="p285L"
                     /translation="MLLEEVILIALILIWIAIILYSSIQIRIKPGSSVPHRCECGHKA
                     SNESPRPGFHRCEYDHPQFERTHFCNRHSCIPCCSPHQACLRFQSYHRV"
                     /modified_by="walter.fuchs"
                     /label="285L"
     CDS             10915..11283
                     /gene="MGF 100-1R"
                     /codon_start=1
                     /product="MGF 100-1R"
                     /translation="MVKLFYNPIKCLFYRRSCKKKLRKALKKLNFYHPPKECCQIYRL
                     LENAPGGTYFITENMTNELIMIAKDPVDKKIKSVKLYLTGNYIKINQHYYINIYMYLM
                     RYNQIYKYPLICFSKYSKIL"
                     /modified_by="walter.fuchs"
                     /label="MGF 100-1R"
     CDS             complement(11406..12278)
                     /gene="MGF 110-9L"
                     /codon_start=1
                     /product="MGF 110-9L"
                     /translation="MKVIVFLLVLMEVQRVIQSQPFPGTGELPMTRRPPKRELEYWCT
                     YARSCDFCWDCRHGVCKNKVFEKHPLIKKNDYIQICRVSRYGEKCRYFTDSKIRRFHI
                     MSCTNPTYYDWFDELMQVREDRIIDVENIKHTCLCMVATIALMVYIRKQYSRMRMQAA
                     TRLLIFLGIYLLLGILMTNIIMNLPLSTDNPMQMRRSPKEDLKFWCTYAKHCDFCWTC
                     KNGMCKNKVFKDHPTIIENDYIVNCTVSRWHDRCMYEAHFRIHYQHNMNCSQPTELEW
                     FTALKRHVINQDDL"
                     /modified_by="walter.fuchs"
                     /label="MGF 110-9L"
     CDS             complement(12521..13012)
                     /Color="#ffff00"
                     /created_by="walter.fuchs"
                     /label="MGF 110-11L (F2)"
     CDS             complement(12973..13362)
                     /created_by="walter.fuchs"
                     /label="MGF 110-11L (F2)"
     CDS             complement(13963..14730)
                     /gene="MGF 360-4L"
                     /codon_start=1
                     /product="MGF 360-4L"
                     /translation="MNSLQVLTKKVLIENKVFSNYHEDDICILQQLGLWWENGPIGFC
                     KQCKMVTIGSMSCSDVDSYELDRALVKAVKENQTDLIKLFVLWGAEINYGIICAKTEK
                     MKDLCIQLGADPEFLDKGLYDMFVYLVKQKKVLLAIDIYYDNILILDSFDSHDFHMLI
                     DFMYNRFILNLDEKEEMTRNTLILKFWYKFAIDFNLVKPIRYLSKKFPHLDYWRLKTA
                     IYLGNVAEVYYAYFRENIRLDPNHMMSIACIHIPEIN"
                     /modified_by="walter.fuchs"
                     /label="MGF 360-4L"
     CDS             complement(15577..16704)
                     /gene="MGF 360-7L"
                     /codon_start=1
                     /product="MGF 360-7L"
                     /note="similar to African swine fever virus E75 strain
                     E75of INSD accession FN557520"
                     /translation="MNSLQVLTKKVLIENKAFSNYHEDDSFILQQLGLWWENGPIGFC
                     KQCKIVTIGSMSCSDVDSYELDRALVKAVKENQTDLIILFVLWGANINYGIMCAKMER
                     TKDLCIQLGADPEFLDKKLYNMFVNLIKQQKVLLPIDIYYDNILILDSFNSHDFHALI
                     NFIYNRFILNLDEKEKMTRNTFVLKFWFKFAIEFNLVKPIRYLSKKFPHLDDWRLKTA
                     VYLGNVDEIHHAYFQENIRLDPNHMMSFACMYPQNKLGIYYCFALGANINTALETLIR
                     FINHEVNREITFFSNYGIWSNIHFCISLGANPDTKKIQETLLREEKNVIMKLLFKKGL
                     LSPHSILHKKILEPSEVRKIISTYEHTETFHSFSSLRDNLR"
                     /modified_by="walter.fuchs"
                     /label="MGF 360-7L"
     misc_feature    17408..17410
                     /Original_Bases
                     /label
                     /note="Geneious type: Editing History Insertion"
     misc_feature    17623..17624
                     /Original_Bases
                     /label
                     /note="Geneious type: Editing History Insertion"
     CDS             17794..18009
                     /gene="BA71V-X69R"
                     /codon_start=1
                     /product="BA71V-X69R"
                     /note="similar to African swine fever virus E75 strain
                     E75of INSD accession FN557520"
                     /translation="MLLLYTVMILTCIIYKLVPDNKYWPIHMFFFIIVYIVYMYEKLD
                     IHEKSQFWNHTMARLSGCPVPTIICNC"
                     /modified_by="walter.fuchs"
                     /label="X69R"
     CDS             complement(18307..19113)
                     /gene="MGF 300-1L"
                     /codon_start=1
                     /product="MGF 300-1L"
                     /note="similar to African swine fever virus E75 strain
                     E75of INSD accession FN557520"
                     /translation="MVSLTTCCLKNIVNQHAHLENTVLLYHLGLRWNCKTLYQCTQCN
                     GVNYTNLHSDQCKNKDLFLMKVIVKKNLAVARTLLSWGASPEYARLFCRNTDEEQALN
                     LQHMVEVPSYKILKRLTMSYKENDEQLLITFYLLNLSTNVSANLREQVRFNIVSYIIC
                     DLAIHQTFKTFYAKNYSLSTLYCIFLAIYYKLYTALRKMVKIYPGLKSFAYLIGFMFD
                     DETIMETYSSTDDEILECKNKIIAIKGCYGNIHCRSDIDHMYAFSQNNFW"
                     /modified_by="walter.fuchs"
                     /label="MGF 300-1L"
     CDS             19882..20190
                     /created_by="walter.fuchs"
                     /Color="#ff00ff"
                     /modified_by="walter.fuchs"
                     /label="MGF 300-2R (F1)"
     misc_feature    20164^20165
                     /Original_Bases="A"
                     /label="A"
                     /note="Geneious type: Editing History Deletion"
     CDS             20175..20423
                     /created_by="walter.fuchs"
                     /Color="#ff00ff"
                     /modified_by="walter.fuchs"
                     /label="MGF 300-2R (F2)"
     CDS             complement(20512..21504)
                     /gene="MGF 300-4L"
                     /codon_start=1
                     /product="MGF 300-4L"
                     /note="similar to African swine fever virus E75 strain
                     E75of INSD accession FN557520"
                     /translation="MLSLFNIALKALTLKKSDEFLKRDKEILTRLGLCCKNYNIIDKC
                     SECGNICPNGQQHGACININYLLIYAVKRDNYMLAYRLLSWGANEKFANYFRRPLPHL
                     KPLIPKKELTPKDIKQLAYEHFHSDSELITIFEVFRRCRNINDCLKFFYKKNIEFEIY
                     FARLHVYIKTSYKRSWYWFCIFIAVKHSMNQALNKIIKTSVPRFYHKTTLNLVLFLSA
                     CFYENVEWMKSFFYKENKKIQKRMLNYGMEWAATHGKVRTFICCYTLGGTASLELYKR
                     AYYYERFMIMALCSYLANIQINNPWAGLNPYMMMQNKEKFLPLKFSEETQYFYI"
                     /modified_by="walter.fuchs"
                     /label="MGF 300-4L"
     CDS             complement(21658..22617)
                     /gene="MGF 360-8L"
                     /codon_start=1
                     /product="MGF 360-8L"
                     /note="similar to African swine fever virus E75 strain
                     E75of INSD accession FN557520"
                     /translation="MLSLQTLAKKALAKQSVPEEYHYILKYCGLWWQNKPIHLCDYCN
                     YVIVNSTPFKGELHLDVALIMAIKENNHDLIRLFTEWGANIYYGLSCARTEYTQELCR
                     KLGAKDGLDKKDIFIGLLRHKTSNNIILCHEIFNKNPMLGILNMQELAGEIHRELKHL
                     IFYILDNVPINTLVKYWYAIAVKYKLKRAISFFFQTYDHLNMWRLMCAISFNNVFDLH
                     EIYEQKIVHMDIDKMMHLACMQDDNFLTIYYCFVLGADIDRAINVTLWHHQTNNLYFF
                     KDLKGLKEQNGLTARPLLLPNITDPKKIYTMLKNYLPISSNSR"
                     /modified_by="walter.fuchs"
                     /label="MGF 360-8L"
     CDS             complement(22789..23853)
                     /gene="MGF 360-9L"
                     /codon_start=1
                     /product="MGF 360-9L"
                     /note="similar to African swine fever virus E75 strain
                     E75of INSD accession FN557520"
                     /translation="MVLSLQTLTKKVLARQYPAECHHHFLKCCGLWWHDGPIVYHQNQ
                     KKIWSPIFTDGVTLNAALVKAVKENNYDLIKLFTEWGANIDYSLLAVNTEYTRDLCRE
                     LGAKEQLNQQEILHFFNMVKRDLTGSNIILCHEVFSHNSILETVNRTKLRGIIYEQME
                     ALMENTDVLSELLTKYWYGMAVEFNLTKAIHYFYQRYDHLHEWRLMCALFYNNVFDLH
                     ELCAKEKVHMDMDKMLKWACRKNYNYLTIYYCCIVLGADLNKAMFHSILFYNLGNMFF
                     CIDLGADAFEEGKTLAYQNDKSFIASILSLNCYSMNDSLSLNEIDPIVIKRMLKNYHS
                     KNMSMAHKYYIKYGFNNMDD"
                     /modified_by="walter.fuchs"
                     /label="MGF 360-9L"
     CDS             complement(23937..25007)
                     /gene="MGF 360-10L"
                     /codon_start=1
                     /product="MGF 360-10L"
                     /note="similar to African swine fever virus E75 strain
                     E75of INSD accession FN557520"
                     /translation="MFPSLQSFAKKILASQHVLPEDYYHILKYCGLWWYTAPISLDCK
                     HMLIRLPYFADGLDLNTALMIAAKENNYQLIKLFTEWGANINYGYICANTQPTREFCW
                     ELGANYRMDKKKVIHMFFKFIENKTSQYIILCHKLFNENPFPTYVIIREIKSSLYWRL
                     RRLVEDEDLLRDVSDGDMLTIYCFMVALQNDLREAVSYFYEHFKHMNTWWLICALYFN
                     KLSDLHYLYEQEKIRIDINEMMRIACTKDNNFLTMYYCFILGADINMAMLAAIQFFNI
                     DNLFFCIDLGANAFEEAKALAEQRDYYLISQRLSLDIYHPDPSLFTLKEANPKKIYHL
                     LNNYKSKSMLAYLDYHINDTTS"
                     /modified_by="walter.fuchs"
                     /label="MGF 360-10L"
     CDS             complement(25034..26095)
                     /gene="MGF 360-11L"
                     /codon_start=1
                     /product="MGF 360-11L"
                     /note="similar to African swine fever virus E75 strain
                     E75of INSD accession FN557520"
                     /translation="MLPSLQSLSKKVLAKQCIPVDQYHILKSCGLWWYDGPITFYTYR
                     NKMFIKSTCFSEGIELNTVLMKAAKENNHDLIKLFTEWGADINYGLVCAHSEHTRDLC
                     RELGAKDRLDKEYILKIFFDTTRNKTDSNIILCHEMFSNNPNLKHVDDLDLREEIMWE
                     LRGLMEITYMLDHDNSFSNMLTKYWYAIAVDYGLKKAIHYFYQKYTHLHRWRLMCALF
                     YNNVFDLHELYEIERIRMDIDEMMHIACIQDYSYSTIYYCFIMGANINQAMFVSIQNY
                     NLGNMFFCIDLGANAFEEGKALAIQKENYLIADALSLKHYNPVISLLSAVTDPEKINS
                     MLKNYHSKNMVVFLDYERR"
                     /modified_by="walter.fuchs"
                     /label="MGF 360-11L "
     misc_feature    26256
                     /Original_Bases="T"
                     /label="T"
                     /note="Geneious type: Editing History Replacement"
     CDS             26284..27876
                     /gene="MGF 505-1R"
                     /codon_start=1
                     /product="MGF 505-1R"
                     /note="similar to African swine fever virus E75 strain
                     E75of INSD accession FN557520"
                     /translation="MFSLQNLCRKTLPDCKLPEFFDDYVLQLLGLYWENHGTIQRAGN
                     NCVLIQQHNLIPVNEALRIAASEENYEIVSLLLAWEGNLYYAIIGALEGNHHNLIRKY
                     DDQIKDHHEILPFIDDPVIFHKCHTMRRCFFNCILYQAVKYSKFSVLLYFKYILKENL
                     PLVHSLIEKAYKYHNYEVIKWIYENLHIYDIINTFKCAIAHKDLRLYCLGYTFVYNRI
                     VPYKYYHLDIRILLRLQLLHKVTAKGYLDFILETLKYDHNTNNIDIILTQAATYNHRN
                     ILTYFIPQSTYAQIEQCLFVAIKTNASKKTLNLLLSHLNLSIKLVKKLSQYVVAYKST
                     NIISILSRQQKKKIYLDIILTKVVKNAVFNKFVIGCMVTFSINPERIVKMAARIKKMK
                     LVKNISEHVWKNHAVKLKHLKHAVHTMKHQEGKNRLMNFIYDHCYYHMQEEEIFSLAR
                     FYAIHHAPKLFDVFYDCCILDTIRFKSLLLDCSHIIVKNAHDASINIVNKYIGNLFAM
                     GVLSKKEILQDYPSIYSKDYML"
                     /modified_by="walter.fuchs"
                     /label="MGF 505-1R"
     CDS             complement(27928..28983)
                     /gene="MGF 360-12L"
                     /codon_start=1
                     /product="MGF 360-12L"
                     /translation="MLPSLQSLTKKVLARQCLPEDQHYLLKCYDLWWNNAPITFDHNL
                     RLIKLAGIQEGLDLNMALVKAVKENNYSLIKLFTEWGANINYGLISVNTEHTWDLCRE
                     LGAKKTLNEGDILQIFIDLKFYKTSSNIILCHEVFSDNLLLKRVNNLKMRIEIFWELR
                     GIIEKTDLLNNEFSLNTLLLKYWYAIAVRYNLKEAIQYFYQKYTHLNTWRLTCALCFN
                     NVFDLHEAYEKDKICMDLEEMMRIACIKDHNLSTIYYCYMLGANINQAMLTSIQYYNI
                     ENIFFCMDLGADAFEEGMALVGQEGYEPIRNILSLKIYSPATTPLPKSTDPEIIDHAL
                     KNYFSKNMMVFLTYDLR"
                     /modified_by="walter.fuchs"
                     /label="MGF 360-12L"
     CDS             complement(29143..30204)
                     /gene="MGF 360-13L(FRAG-2)"
                     /codon_start=1
                     /product="MGF 360-13L(FRAG-2)"
                     /note="similar to African swine fever virus E75 strain
                     E75of INSD accession FN557520"
                     /translation="MSSPLSLQTLVKKTIAGTSCLSIDEHILKYCGLWWHDAPLKLYI
                     DRGRIYIKSGFLGEDIDLCVALIIAVKENNYSMIKLFTEWGAYINYSLLSINTKHARD
                     LCRQLGAKETLDDYDIFCIFNKIMHNKTSGSIILCHEIFINNPNLENNFAAQLRRLIY
                     KRLCGLIEIKETDELSELLVKYWYANAVQYDHKDAICFLDEKYTDLDEWRLKCYLCYN
                     KIYELHDIYHKGKIQIDVNEMLSLACIRDNNLLTIYYCYALGGNINQAMLTSVQYYNI
                     GNIYFCIDLGGNAFEEGSAIARQNGYNFLSHSLVLNIYSSDASLPLNLKDPEEISSLL
                     KNYKSKNLSIILDYSHKIL"
                     /modified_by="walter.fuchs"
                     /label="MGF 360-13L"
     CDS             complement(30417..31490)
                     /gene="MGF 360-14L"
                     /codon_start=1
                     /product="MGF 360-14L"
                     /note="similar to African swine fever virus E75 strain
                     E75of INSD accession FN557520"
                     /translation="MLSLQTLAKKVVACNYLSSDYDYTLQRFGLWWDLGPIHLCNTCK
                     QIFSYQHLQCFSVDDLCLDAALVKAVKSDNLELIRLFVDWGANPEYGLIRVPAVHLKR
                     LCTELGGLTPVSESRLLEILKEVADLKSCAGVLLGYDMFCHNPLMETVTRTTLNTVMY
                     TRSKIPLTGDTAHLLLTKFWFALALRHNFTKAIHYFYEKHKNQLYWRLTCSLYFNNIF
                     DLHELCSKKEICISPNLMMKFACLREENYAAIYYCHMLGASPDYGMNLSIYNNNTLNL
                     FFCIDLGATNFDRARLIAHRVYMYNLSNIFLVKQLFSRDASLVLNITEPQAIYDMLKT
                     YTSKNLKRAEEYFTAHPEIVVID"
                     /modified_by="walter.fuchs"
                     /label="MGF 360-14L"
     CDS             31725..33299
                     /gene="MGF 505-2R"
                     /codon_start=1
                     /product="MGF 505-2R"
                     /note="similar to African swine fever virus E75 strain
                     E75of INSD accession FN557520"
                     /Original_Translation="MFSLQDLCRKHLFILPDVFGEHVLQQLGLYWEKHG
                     SLQRIGNDHILIRRDLILSINEALKIAAEEGNNEVVKLLLLWKGNLHYAIIGALQGDQ
                     YDLIHTYENQIEDYHHILPLIQDAKTFEKCHALERFCDVPCLLEHATKHNMLPILQKY
                     QEELFIRVYLRETLFELACLWQRYDILKWIEQTMHVYDLKIMFNIAISKRDLSMYSLG
                     YILFFNRGNTDVALATLLTQHLEKTAAKGLLHFVLETLKYGGNINIVLSQAVKYNHRK
                     LLDYFLRQLPRKNIEKLLLLAVQERASKKTLNLLLSYLNYSVKRIKKLLRYVIEHEST
                     LVIRILLKKRINLIDAVLEKTVRYFSMTKVRTIMDELSINPEKVIKMAVQKMRTDIVI
                     HTSYVWEDDLERLIRLKNMLYTIKYEHGKKMLIKVIHGIYKNLYGEKEKVMFNLAKFY
                     AAQNAATQFKDTCKDCCKLDVARFKQLILDCLDIITKKTCLSIMEILENHIISLFAMK
                     MMTEDEKNLGLEILYKVISYKMISY"
                     /Color="#ff00ff"
                     /modified_by="walter.fuchs"
                     /label="MGF 505-2R"
     misc_feature    32313
                     /Original_Bases="G"
                     /label="G"
                     /note="Geneious type: Editing History Replacement"
     CDS             33386..34234
                     /gene="MGF 505-3R"
                     /codon_start=1
                     /product="MGF 505-3R"
                     /note="similar to African swine fever virus E75 strain
                     E75of INSD accession FN557520"
                     /translation="MSSSLQELCRKNLPDHILPEFFDDYILQLLGLHWQDHGSLQRTE
                     KNQVLVQQEPIHINEALKVAASEGNYEIVELLLSWKADPRYAVVGALESKYYDLVYKY
                     YDQVKDCHDILPLIQNSETFERCHELNNCSLKCLFKHAVIYDKLPILQKYASYLDGWP
                     YCNQMLFELACKKQKYNMAVWIEGVLGVGNFTILFTIAIIKRDLQLYSLGYSMILEKM
                     YSCGYDPTFLLNHYLRIVSTKGLLPFVLKTIEYGGSKEIAITLAKKYQHENILRYFET
                     RKTQEC"
                     /modified_by="walter.fuchs"
                     /label="MGF 505-3R"
     CDS             34912..36042
                     /gene="MGF 505-4R"
                     /codon_start=1
                     /product="MGF 505-4R"
                     /note="similar to African swine fever virus E75 strain
                     E75of INSD accession FN557520"
                     /translation="MWRLVQNAIKYNMLSILQKHRNLLTDEGDNQELFEKACEEQKYD
                     IILWIGQTLMLDEPECIFDTALERIDFSLLTVGYSLLFDNKMSSIDIHDEEDLTSLLT
                     EHLKKAATKGCLFFMQEILKYGGNVNIAVLSKAIKYNHRKILDYFIRRQKCLSREGIE
                     KLTLIAIKCGGSKKTLNLLLSYLNYSVQNMIGKIVEAVINDGDFTIIIILKKKKINLV
                     DPVLAGFLDLFHSYCFIKVFIHEFAIRPEKIIKMAARKDKLDIIIEFFNDIYPHKDDL
                     ETVFNILKNIVNTMKHKEGKEILIGLIHKIYRIIHLENKEMFKLVRFYVMHNANIQFI
                     SICKDCFNLAGFKPFLSECLDIAIKKNYPDIVRNIKIQLKYE"
                     /modified_by="walter.fuchs"
                     /label="MGF 505-4R"
     CDS             36071..37579
                     /gene="MGF 505-5R"
                     /codon_start=1
                     /product="MGF 505-5R"
                     /note="similar to African swine fever virus E75 strain
                     E75of INSD accession FN557520"
                     /translation="MFSLQEICRKNIYLLPDWLGEHVVQRLGLYWKKHGTLQRIGDDY
                     VLIQQDLIIPINEALRMAGEEGNDEVIELLLLWKGNVHYAIIGALEGDHDNLIRKLYD
                     QIEDCHSILPLIQDPKTFEKCHELDESCNISCLVLYAVKNDMFCILQNYIMRLSGGDI
                     QEVFETACRLQKYDIVTWMGQNIAIYYPGVIFDIAFDKMNVSLLSIGYTLLFEHHINN
                     MIENNMDTNSLLMQHLEWAASTGFLHFMLETLKYGGDVTIIELSAAVKYDHRKVLDYF
                     LRRKKLPRETLEKLLLVAICEACSKKTLNLLLSYLNYSVNNIRKKIIQYVKQYETTLI
                     IKILWKKRKINLIDPILADFVGYHNYTYLINFMREFSIYPERIIKMAARVAREDLVIK
                     FSKKVCKDPIDRLNYLKTLVYTMKHKAGKRMLIYTIHNLYKASYLESKEMFKLARFYA
                     RHDATFQFISICHDLSKLNIDIKNLLSECLEIAIKNNYPRIIKAIKMDMNYE"
                     /modified_by="walter.fuchs"
                     /label="MGF 505-5R"
     CDS             37760..39346
                     /gene="MGF 505-7R"
                     /codon_start=1
                     /product="MGF 505-7R"
                     /note="similar to African swine fever virus E75 strain
                     E75of INSD accession FN557520"
                     /translation="MFSLQDLCRKNTFFLPNDFSKHTLQLLGLYWKEHGSVHRTEKDN
                     IMIQNELILTVNDALQLAGEEGDTDMVELLLLWEGNLHYAIIGALKNEHYNLICEYHS
                     QIEDWHALLPLIQDPETFEKCHELSLGCDLSCLLQHAVKHNMLSILMKYKEDLLNILF
                     RHRIQSLFVLACENRRIEIIMWIGQNLPIPEPEAIFSIAVVTKDLELFSLGYKIIFDY
                     MQRQGIFQLSNPVRMVTLNRHIGMVIDKGLLPFVLETFKHGGSVKRALSYAVINNKRK
                     IIDYLVRHENVSHQTIERLLCLAVKNHASRKTLNLLLSYINYKVKNIKKLLDYVLGDN
                     STLVLKILLEKKQNLVDAALTRLVKHSTYFRVREFIEDFSISPEKFIKIAVREQKNVI
                     IKVICEDIWENPAERIRYLKQIVSSIKYESGRQFLINIIHTIYQSHSLKPEEIFKLAT
                     FYVKHNAVTHFKDLCKFLWLNRGTESKKHFLRCLEIADEKNFPAIKSIVSEYINYMFT
                     AGTMTKDEIMQAYASEYAMY"
                     /modified_by="walter.fuchs"
                     /label="MGF 505-7R"
     CDS             39779..41302
                     /gene="MGF 505-9R"
                     /codon_start=1
                     /product="MGF 505-9R"
                     /note="similar to African swine fever virus E75 strain
                     E75of INSD accession FN557520"
                     /translation="MFSLQDLCRKNLFTPLEPLGKHVVQRLGLYWEGHGSLKRMGHCF
                     VCVDQIHILSINLAIKIAAAEGNEEIVKLLLLWGGNLHYAIIGALESRQYELILMYEN
                     QIGDYHDILSLIRDPVIYERCHELNVTCTFQCLFQHAIRHNMVSILQKYREDLAHNRR
                     MIQLLYEMACRLQNYDIITWIARNWHVYNIEAIFSIAFIRKDLTLYSLGYIFLLDRMS
                     IEDRNFKSIITRHLEYAAKKGLFDFVLESLKYGGQVDTVLFQTVKYNHRKILAYFIHE
                     TPRKTVEKLLLHAVESRASKKTMNLLLSSLNYSIHSIIKKLLYAVVKHKYMLVIKLLL
                     TRPKKKLNLVDAVLYRLVKHSTNAEIVKFMNEFSVSPERVIKMAARLMRVDLIKKISK
                     DTWENKLERIKHLKQMVYTMKHRNGKNLLMYNIYNITGYIYLNAKEVFNLARFYAVHN
                     ATCLFKEICKSCFVHDDKIQFREILKDCLHIANRHAYIQIAETADEYIKFMDLMLPK"
                     /modified_by="walter.fuchs"
                     /label="MGF 505-9R"
     CDS             41545..43170
                     /gene="MGF 505-10R"
                     /codon_start=1
                     /product="MGF 505-10R"
                     /note="similar to African swine fever virus E75 strain
                     E75of INSD accession FN557520"
                     /translation="MFSLQELCRKNIYILPYSLGKHVLQHLGLYWEKHGSLQRIGDDY
                     VLLQQDLIFSVNEALRMAAEEGNNEVVKLLLLWEGNLHYAIIGALEGNRYDLIHKYYD
                     QIGDCHKILPLIQDPQIFEKCHELSTSCNIRCLLEHAVKHNMLSILQKHKDHIRLHLA
                     LIQVLFELACHEHKNDIVRWIGYSLHIHHLETIFDTALLHKNLSLYVLGYELLMHKVN
                     TEAANIDVPDLLTQHLRSAAAGGLLHFMLETLKYGGCVDKTVLFAAISYKHRKIVAHF
                     IYQVPRKTVEELLLHAVQTRAPKKTLNLLLSSLNYSVHTIIKQLVRSVAIYRSTLVVK
                     LLLMRRKKKLNLIDAVLARLVKYCTYTDIVKFIREFSVSPERVIKMAARESRTFLIEM
                     ISKAAWRNHPQTMIHHLKQLTYTMKPESGKDLLIYMIHYIYQTSNLLVAEEEKNIFKL
                     ATFYAKHNSVNRFKQICEDYYALDVDARFKTLILECFEIAVQKNYPRIANIVDDFIRF
                     LFYKGDITKEEISEAYSLKDTELYVDLKWLQQE"
                     /modified_by="walter.fuchs"
                     /label="MGF 505-10R"
     CDS             complement(43301..43975)
                     /gene="BA71V-A224L (4CL)"
                     /codon_start=1
                     /product="BA71V-A224L (4CL)"
                     /note="similar to African swine fever virus E75 strain
                     E75of INSD accession FN557520"
                     /translation="MYPKINTIDTYISLRLFEVKPKYAGYSSVDARNKSFAIHDIKNY
                     EKFSNAGLFYTSPTEITCYCCGMKFCNWLYEKHPLQVHGFWSRNCGFMRATLGIIGLK
                     KMIDSYNDYFTHEVSVKHKNRVYTHKRLEDMGFSKCFMRFILANAFMPPYRKYIHKII
                     LNERYFTFKFVAYLLSFHKVNLDNQTTYCMTCGIEQINKDENFCSACKTLNYKYYKML
                     NFSIKL"
                     /modified_by="walter.fuchs"
                     /label="A224L"
     CDS             44322..44636
                     /gene="BA71V-A104R"
                     /codon_start=1
                     /product="BA71V-A104R"
                     /note="similar to African swine fever virus E75 strain
                     E75of INSD accession FN557520"
                     /translation="MSTKKKPTITKQELYSLVAADTQLNKALIERIFTSQQKIIQNAL
                     KHNQEVIIPPGIKFTVVTVKAKPARQGHNPATGEPIQIKAKPEHKAVKIRALKPVHDM
                     LN"
                     /modified_by="walter.fuchs"
                     /label="A104R"
     CDS             complement(44638..45345)
                     /gene="BA71V-A240L"
                     /product="BA71V-A240L"
                     /note="similar to African swine fever virus E75 strain
                     E75of INSD accession FN557520"
                     /translation="MPSEELHGLFTKHRCEFTAEIAALLKLNFIVIVDRYIWSGLAYA
                     QADRIMIDTKNTFNPDYTFFLSSNKPLNEKPLHLQRLYETEEKQEIIFTQFINIINEV
                     PKNKFCIIPANLNKEIIDKIIFSKTIKVFEKNLNLDYIKMYDGMYFNIHDLDLIRFDW
                     QKCIEEDDGIDEEHGL"
                     /modified_by="walter.fuchs"
                     /label="A240L"
     CDS             45681..46133
                     /gene="BA71V-A151R"
                     /codon_start=1
                     /product="BA71V-A151R"
                     /note="similar to African swine fever virus E75 strain
                     E75of INSD accession FN557520"
                     /translation="MALLHKEKLIECIDNELQNSGTLLLLTKNIVVSEISYNGNDYKY
                     FTFNDNHDLIGQENLKGATSNNIAKMVYNWIAKNPQTNKIWVGEPRIRIYFKNNLYHT
                     NNNHVCIKDFYKVSTSVGPNIFNDRSIWCTKCTSFYPFSSILSPNLFQ"
                     /modified_by="walter.fuchs"
                     /label="A151R"
     CDS             46400..47209
                     /gene="MGF 360-15R"
                     /codon_start=1
                     /product="MGF 360-15R"
                     /note="similar to African swine fever virus E75 strain
                     E75of INSD accession FN557520"
                     /translation="MVLIQFLTGFFYLYGKRLFSISKVMDMICLDYYTILPAPLAMML
                     AARVKNYDLIKKLHEWEIPVDYALLVVDDVPTIDYCLSLGAISPTRAQKRRLLRDTTF
                     NPIYKYLMNCSGFPTKREKNIPCDVQCERLQKTIIKELVFNCSVLLEMILLSEKEYAY
                     ALHYAAKYNQLPILMYCWQQSTNAESVLLKTCCSDKNINCFNHCIIYGGAQNLDAAMI
                     EAAKHDARMLINYCVMLGGRSLNEARETAIIFGHIECAHHCSRLQSYAMRD"
                     /modified_by="walter.fuchs"
                     /label="MGF 360-15R"
     misc_feature    47426^47427
                     /Original_Bases="TTACTTACCATACTTGTTAAGTTTTTTTACACATAGAAAGT
                     TTGGATTCTGTTCAGGAAGTTTTTCATAGACATTATCTTCACAGCTAGTGATAATAAT
                     TTTAGGTTTTTTCTTATGCCTGCGATGGAAAACATCCAGTTTGTAAAGAGGGAAATGC
                     ATGAAGAGGGGTTTTTGGTAGTCCTTGTTCAGAGATTTGACTAAATCTGCATGTCCTG
                     TAAAAACTGCCCAATCCCAAGTATTAAATCCTTTAAGATAGTCTTTTCGGTTCGGATT
                     TGCTCCATATTTTATGAGAGAAAGGACACTTAGAGTACGACCCCGCATTGCAGCCTTC
                     ATAATGGGCGTAATCCCATTAAAATTCCGAAAACAAACTTTGATGCCAATTTTTCCAA
                     AATATTCCAGCACTTCCTCCAAAAGGAGATGATTCTTTTTTTCCGCCAAATAATGCCA
                     AACAGAATTTCCATCTTTATCCCTTCTATAATAGCTTATTATTTCCCCGGGATAGGAT
                     TCTTGTTTAAAAAGAAATCTTAAAAAGTCTAAACGTCCATAAATGCATATCCACATAA
                     ATACCGTGATTTTACTTTGATCGCATCTATTGACAATCCATGGATCTGCTTTAAAAAA
                     TCTCTCAAATAGTGTAAGGTCTCCTTTTTTGATAAGATTTTTAATCCAGTTAATAAAC
                     AAGTGTTCTACCTCGGCTGAAAACAGGCCTACTGTATCCAT"
                     /label="TTACTTACCATACTTGTTAAGTTTTTTTACACATAGAAAGTTTGGATTCT
                     GTTCAGGAAGTTTTTCATAGACATTATCTTCACAGCTAGTGATAATAATTTTAGGTTT
                     TTTCTTATGCCTGCGATGGAAAACATCCAGTTTGTAAAGAGGGAAATGCATGAAGAGG
                     GGTTTTTGGTAGTCCTTGTTCAGAGATTTGACTAAATCTGCATGTCCTGTAAAAACTG
                     CCCAATCCCAAGTATTAAATCCTTTAAGATAGTCTTTTCGGTTCGGATTTGCTCCATA
                     TTTTATGAGAGAAAGGACACTTAGAGTACGACCCCGCATTGCAGCCTTCATAATGGGC
                     GTAATCCCATTAAAATTCCGAAAACAAACTTTGATGCCAATTTTTCCAAAATATTCCA
                     GCACTTCCTCCAAAAGGAGATGATTCTTTTTTTCCGCCAAATAATGCCAAACAGAATT
                     TCCATCTTTATCCCTTCTATAATAGCTTATTATTTCCCCGGGATAGGATTCTTGTTTA
                     AAAAGAAATCTTAAAAAGTCTAAACGTCCATAAATGCATATCCACATAAATACCGTGA
                     TTTTACTTTGATCGCATCTATTGACAATCCATGGATCTGCTTTAAAAAATCTCTCAAA
                     TAGTGTAAGGTCTCCTTTTTTGATAAGATTTTTAATCCAGTTAATAAACAAGTGTTCT
                     ACCTCGGCTGAAAACAGGCCTACTGTATCCAT"
                     /note="Geneious type: Editing History Deletion"
     CDS             complement(47470..50049)
                     /gene="BA71V-A859L"
                     /codon_start=1
                     /product="BA71V-A859L"
                     /note="similar to African swine fever virus E75 strain
                     E75of INSD accession FN557520"
                     /translation="MCAGFYVAVHPWLETQSLHKVGHTGNLAARFHDGSYTTCFTDEW
                     RYCFTLETPTKKDAQKIEAGVLYCAQFFRVKNKELLCLLPEKIKQLAEDVANCLDISY
                     TLCDAPTYEMNDSTIVVEPSSPSDPLISKEKLRHLVITPVEDEDHFADDVLFFSTGET
                     RTTIEDRLYQREAANMGYQELQRSGRAILQMACRCGKTRVAYLILSNYLQGKILYLVP
                     GLSLLRQTLEKLYLYGISLKNIMLVGSDQTRIVLNHDTIEMTTNPVIIVKRIQEASSL
                     LVIATYQSSTLLVDDFDLIISDECHRICGEWETRPFTHVLLNFKKGHRLFLTATPRYD
                     TPLSMKNRDLFGGVAFRYYLREGIEAGYVNDFELQMVAAPKLAHQPGNREEATKQIIV
                     KQIIMALAYLKTNVRSPKMLVFTRDIKQAKELYAELVDLGVYALIAHSTLPRQVILKT
                     FTEFCSSKEPVILLNCRLFQEGVEVPELNAVFFAAPRHSPRDIIQSICRPLNKQVQKP
                     HATIFLPLEVNTENVCLDKFSSIIPFADALASEDPRFYEHLLNPSEVAYPINWIGAHG
                     SVAELLQLARHAIRYGTQGKIDRLTRSERLPWKAAFAELKRTVEICCRYPKINDGFHF
                     GGATLRFDTWYKWVIKSYLQYKNNEPSSLEPYQVTDLESLQDWTTRGVGGPYPWEESM
                     AFLETWLAQNKGELVAIDIHQGGWIGLDATPMERLSGVLTTVSQRDGRSYGKNKKLRP
                     KKGFMIPPQQAEDLDRIFGKHNLKWRKDRVNGFLKEDEHGNYTGEPTCIQEAYQTFKE
                     YVKTNPEYIEKYWPGYAKGKHKHQELPHIWESGLAPPRYKAFKDGNKRLIQRSPKKKD
                     VKN"
                     /modified_by="walter.fuchs"
                     /label="A859L"
     CDS             complement(50051..50590)
                     /gene="BA71V-A179L (5HL)"
                     /codon_start=1
                     /product="BA71V-A179L (5HL)"
                     /note="similar to African swine fever virus E75 strain
                     E75of INSD accession FN557520"
                     /translation="MEGEELIYHNIINEILVGYVKYYMNDISEHELSPYQQQIKKILT
                     YYDDCLNKQVTITFSLTSAQEIKTQFTEVVTELFKDLINWGRICGFIVFSARMAKYCK
                     DANNHLESTVITTAYNFMKHNLLPWMISHGGQEEFLAFSLHSDIYSVIFNIKYFLSKF
                     CNHMFLKSCVHLLRNCNLI"
                     /modified_by="walter.fuchs"
                     /label="A179L"
     CDS             50851..51264
                     /gene="BA71V-A137R (p11.5)"
                     /codon_start=1
                     /product="BA71V-A137R (p11.5)"
                     /note="similar to African swine fever virus E75 strain
                     E75of INSD accession FN557520"
                     /translation="MEAILTKLDQDEKKALQAFYQCAWEETKSIIDDFLEAPETRCAY
                     KFNSCTRKMELLFTPEFHTAWPEVPECKEFILNYLRLVSGHRVVLKGSKFLFTKETKN
                     LGIPSTINVDFQANIENMDDLQKGNLIGKMNIKES"
                     /modified_by="walter.fuchs"
                     /label="A137R"
     CDS             complement(51347..52297)
                     /gene="BA71V-F317L"
                     /codon_start=1
                     /product="BA71V-F317L"
                     /note="similar to African swine fever virus E75 strain
                     E75of INSD accession FN557520"
                     /translation="MVETQMDKLGFLLNHIGKQITTKVLSNAHITQNMKEIILEKDSV
                     DGGAAKNVSKGKSSPKEKKHWTEFESWEQLSKSKRSFREYWTERNEIVNTLLLNWDNV
                     RGALKKFLKDDREWCGRINMINGVPEIVEIIPSPYKAGENIYFGSEAMIPAEIYSRVA
                     NKPAMFVFHTHPNLGSCCGGMPSICDISTTLRYLLMGWTAGHLIISSNQVGMLTVDKR
                     IIIDLWANENPRWLMAQKILDIFMMLTSRRSLVHPWTLRDLKKILQDYGIEYIIFPSN
                     DFFIYEDERLLMFSKKWTNFFTLHELLNDLETIETKASST"
                     /modified_by="walter.fuchs"
                     /label="F317L"
     CDS             complement(52322..53305)
                     /gene="BA71V-F334L"
                     /codon_start=1
                     /product="BA71V-F334L"
                     /note="similar to African swine fever virus E75 strain
                     E75of INSD accession FN557520"
                     /translation="MEELLIENSQRFTIFPIQHPECWNWYKKLESLTWTAQEVDMCKD
                     MDDWEAMPKPQREFYKQILAFFVVADEIVIENLLTNFMREIKVKEVLYFYTMQAAQEC
                     VHSEAYSIQIKTLIPDEKEQQRIFSGIEKHPIIKKIAQWVRQWMDPAKNSLGERLVGF
                     AAVEGILFQNHFVAIQFLKEQNIMPGLVSYNEFISRDEGVHCSFACFLVSNYVYNIPE
                     EKVIHKILKEAVELVDEFISYAFDKARGRVPGFSKEMLFQYIRYFTDNLCFMLQCKSI
                     YKVENPFPQMTKFFLNEVEKTNFFELRPTQYQNCVKDDAFAFKLFLNDDDF"
                     /modified_by="walter.fuchs"
                     /label="F334L"
     CDS             53347..55689
                     /gene="BA71V-F778R"
                     /codon_start=1
                     /product="BA71V-F778R"
                     /note="similar to African swine fever virus E75 strain
                     E75of INSD accession FN557520"
                     /translation="MEKKLSIVETLASATYGKALNVDLDRILQAQNKYTLQELISYCS
                     ALTILHYDYSTLAARLSVYLLHQSTASSFSEAVSLQAAQSCSRLSPQFVDVVYKYKAI
                     FDSYIDYSRDYKLTLLGIETMKNSYLLKNKDGVIMERPQDAYMRVAIMIHGMGRVVNM
                     KMILLTYDLLSRHVITHASPTMFNAGTKKPQLSSCFLLNVNDNLENLYDMVKTAGIIS
                     GGGGGIGLCLSGIRAKNSFISGSGLRSNGIQNYIVLQNASQCYANQGGLRPGAYAVYL
                     ELWHQDIFTFLQMPRLKGQMAEQRLNAPNLKYGLWVPDLFMEILEDQIHDRGDGTWYL
                     FSPDQAPNLHKVFDLERSRYKNAHREFRKLYYQYVAEKRYTGVTTAKEIIKEWFKTLV
                     QVGNPYIGFKDAINRKSNLSHVGTITNSNLCIEITIPCWEGSEAEQGVCNLAAVNLAA
                     FIRENSYDYRGLIEAAGNVTENLDNIIDNGYYPTEATRRSNMRHRPIGIGVFGLADVF
                     ASFKMKFGSPEAIAMDEAIHAALYYGAMRRSVELAKEKGSHPSFPGSAASKGLLQPDL
                     WVRCDDLVFSWEERVAQTTQGVLTPKKWWQLRLAAMQGVRNGYLTALMPTATSSNSTG
                     KNECFEPFTSNLYTRRTLSGEFIVLNKYLIDDLKEMNLWTEAIQQQLLNAGGSIQHIL
                     DIPAEIRERYKTSREMNQKILTKHAAARNPFVSQSMSLNYYFYEPELSQVLTVLVLGW
                     KKGLTTGSYYCHFSPGAGTQKKIIRNSEKACSADCEACLL"
                     /modified_by="walter.fuchs"
                     /label="F778R"
     CDS             55722..56219
                     /gene="BA71V-F165R"
                     /codon_start=1
                     /product="BA71V-F165R"
                     /note="similar to African swine fever virus E75 strain
                     E75of INSD accession FN557520"
                     /translation="MANPSKRIMNKKSKQASISSILNFFFFYIMEYFVAVDNETPLGV
                     FTSMEQCEETMKQYPGLHYVVFKYTCPADAENTDVVYLIPSLTLHTPMFVDHCPNRTK
                     QARHVLKKINLVFEEESIETWKVSVNTVFPHVHNRLSAPKLSIDEANEAVEKFLIQAG
                     RLMSL"
                     /modified_by="walter.fuchs"
                     /label="F165R"
     CDS             complement(56206..59352)
                     /gene="BA71V-F1055L"
                     /codon_start=1
                     /product="BA71V-F1055L"
                     /note="similar to African swine fever virus E75 strain
                     E75of INSD accession FN557520"
                     /translation="MQETFKFLRCNSQGEAVEDKYSLKTLKNHFVVRDEYNNLFRVFS
                     SRDDFWEWEAAQPFEQKCFHEVVFGFLPQRLKFDIDFPVNKSYSEEDDDDNVYNILDI
                     IINVIMDVFYETYSLPYNINLTREQILLTDSVGLNKKRELKYSFHIILYTYSVLNNNE
                     AKAFTSKVLENLPKHVYPFVDPQVNKSIQNFRIIGSHKKGSMRVKMFNEELADVFETS
                     MTTKKSDTLITTPFETTCLPCILTHVKETTNSCDSIQQNELEEVLKFAGVLCKNHCFL
                     RVHKNLVLFKRTSPSYCEICKRMHDKDNTLILRVAGNKVYQHCRHDNKHSLLMGSLSG
                     TTNFVETYVEQVMTKSIEVHESILFEELPDTQKHIYDESSMREYERVPTLVVKAQMKI
                     GKTIQLRNYLQKYYGNDSISKQQTIRFVTFRQIFSKNIQTRLPNFTLYSEVTGDLDSY
                     ERVIIQVESLFRLTSTAEPVDLLILDEVESIFNQFNSGLHKYFAPSFAIFMWMLETAN
                     YVICLDANLGNRTYNILQRFRGDVPIFFHWNQYQKAQNDMYYFTSSREIWLNNLLKDL
                     LEDKKIVIPTNSLMEARLLQSFIQKKFPEKKIGFYSSKSSAHERESHFNNVSYYWGLI
                     DILIYTPTISAGVSYEDKRFDVLYGFFNNMSCDVETCCQMLGRVRELKSKCYKICLQG
                     KQNYFPETIEDIETFTLQKRDTLFQTINNHQLSFTYSKETGRPIYYKTPYYHLWLETM
                     RIQHLSKNHFITRFINQVADTGAKVFILTGEKLETVKQYTSIKMEIKHQDYVNIASAE
                     TIDANKALQIKQNLKEGITVDQQDMFAYEKYKLLEFYAWHGNKITPKFVEQYNSFMTK
                     QNYTGRVQISRGKTIHESLTMLQTQELNFHQWAMQHAEHHDLQFNYSFQSHMYAIMLL
                     TKCGFKCVQDPNILTNEQLMTKLVNEFVQYDLSAVSFEFKLKKPNKMDPQTILKFINK
                     VLGIRYGLKIHHNKGNYYIKNTKAGSLIPFVRQQIKQSPCVVSNLLPITETSSIKEET
                     FPIKEETSSIKKETFIET"
                     /modified_by="walter.fuchs"
                     /label="F1055L"
     CDS             59468..60097
                     /gene="BA71V-K205R"
                     /codon_start=1
                     /product="BA71V-K205R"
                     /note="similar to African swine fever virus E75 strain
                     E75of INSD accession FN557520"
                     /translation="MVEPREQFFQDLLSAVDKQMDTVKNDIIDVMKEKTSFLVSFENF
                     MERYDTMEKNIQDLQNKYEEMANNLVAVMADTKIQLGAIIAQLEIIMVNGTPLPAKKT
                     TMKDTTSLPSSNPNNEQSVFTNGSPTSGKTSETAKKNPTNAMFFTRSEWASSEAFRQK
                     FLTPEIQAILDEQFANKTGIERLHAEGLYMWRTQFSDEQKKMVKEMMKK"
                     /modified_by="walter.fuchs"
                     /label="K205R"
     CDS             60172..60405
                     /gene="BA71V-K78R (p10)"
                     /codon_start=1
                     /product="BA71V-K78R (p10)"
                     /note="similar to African swine fever virus E75 strain
                     E75of INSD accession FN557520"
                     /translation="MPTKAGTKSTANKKTTKGPSKSGSAQGHTGKTHATALHQGMLYK
                     DMVNIAKSKGIPIYQNGSRLTKSELEKKIKRSK"
                     /modified_by="walter.fuchs"
                     /label="K78R"
     CDS             60402..60959
                     /gene="BA71V-K196R"
                     /codon_start=1
                     /product="BA71V-K196R"
                     /note="similar to African swine fever virus E75 strain
                     E75of INSD accession FN557520"
                     /translation="MSLIRKLKPGTISLVLGPMFAGKTTFLIHCINMLERLEKKVVFI
                     KSTKNTRDKTIQTHSGIQLRPNQCKIIESTQLSDVGSLTDTHAVVIDEAHFFDDLIRC
                     RTWADEKKIIILAGLNASFEQKMFQPIVRIFPYCNWVKYIGRTCMKCNRHNACFNVRK
                     NADKSLILAGGSELYVTCCNNCLKK"
                     /modified_by="walter.fuchs"
                     /label="K196R"
     misc_feature    <61009..>61778
                     /Source="referenceToDocument: urn:local:.:a1-iongnlk"
                     /label="ASFV_Kenya_IX_1033_WSL Copy (concatenated sequence
                     1)"
                     /note="Geneious type: Concatenated sequence"
     promoter        61009..61067
                     /created_by="walter.fuchs"
                     /Color="#0000ff"
                     /modified_by="walter.fuchs"
                     /label="Pp72"
     source          <61009..>61778
                     /organism="ASFV_Kenya_IX_1033_WSL"
                     /note="Annotations transferred from African swine fever
                     virus strain Ken06.Bus (KM111295)"
     CDS             61068..61778
                     /Color="#ff0000"
                     /created_by="walter.fuchs"
                     /label="mCherry"
     CDS             61816..63069
                     /gene="BA71V-K421R"
                     /codon_start=1
                     /product="BA71V-K421R"
                     /note="similar to African swine fever virus E75 strain
                     E75of INSD accession FN557520"
                     /translation="MYTHVDVVGIAEASAALYVQKDRDRYLDVLTAIENFIYQHKCII
                     TGESAHLLFLKKSIYLYECYSNNVAEHSKALATLLYKLDPEYLTRYTVLITKVPNQSY
                     VINVDQREFVRLYAIPAVKEHLPIPILPFHCTSALTQQELFCLGPELQLIQIYSKLCN
                     PNFVEEWPTLLDYEKNMRTLFLEQFSQRLEKTGGEEDEKHKNIIKKIILEMVSTRQRI
                     VVGGYIQKNLYNHVVKNRNRLQLITSLNIYEEKEIIQQFCDSNGLKIKIRINNPLLPT
                     NPELRRLTIYFNNDDQSYLIVDMYNTGSYELVPTNQVNTLDGSFLIGTPFVQARFLLV
                     EIWVLMLIAQQTKKDTKKIIHFFINQYETLMNGPWPSMEALFPSSSNRYLGNYVDPNA
                     LIKWAQLKLKRIPLFYPGRPDEEEE"
                     /modified_by="walter.fuchs"
                     /label="K421R"
     CDS             complement(63094..66822)
                     /gene="BA71V-EP1242L"
                     /codon_start=1
                     /product="BA71V-EP1242L"
                     /note="similar to African swine fever virus E75 strain
                     E75of INSD accession FN557520"
                     /translation="MEPLRPQITYGPIETVDNEELTEADMLSFISAAVNSTGLIGYNI
                     KSFDDLMDNGIPQIVKQMFNVDITYKDQRDHTEIDKLRESVQIQFNFTDVNIERPQHR
                     NYSQGNKINLLPNKARLCGLSYSGPVKLAAEVILTAHYSNGRQEVKRASIPPFQVSTF
                     PIMRGSNRCHTHDLSKTAKKEIGEDPNEPGGYFIARGGEWVVDLLENIRFNTLHIHYH
                     TMQQGNNEIIRGEFISQPGGAFENSSQIIIRYMTTGAITIEINSTKFSKLRIPWYLIF
                     RMFGMTGDDSIIEQVVFDLESNSPVNTFMVEILEKSIHVSDPIFQPVQHELNREKIIQ
                     FLSEKVSKFVSNPSAYKSDENAVQYLNERQLTILDKILLPHMGQTADTRVRKLRFLGL
                     LIHKILLVIMNVFPPTDRDSYRTKRVHGSGVSLAKAFKAIFNTSVIAPIINGFKELLK
                     QTAFEELTQRNIIEAFSAALSKNTASDLNRSMEQSIISGNKTIMVRQRPIVNRVSTQS
                     LERKNLLNTISALRTVNTHSTTNASKQTERADMMRRVHASYPGYICVAQSADTGEKVG
                     MSKQLAITANVCTAGEVLSLKQRLLSDPAIQQLADVSNKDIVRKGLARVFINGEWIGC
                     CTNAFELAQRYRMFRREGKIVHPHTTIYWDSMVDEVEFWLDVGRLTRPLLIVDNNIEK
                     YNEACYKAAEARKKGDKDWEKHKISFVQNTRFTSQMAKAILAGTLTLEDLVAQGICEF
                     ITPEEAENCLVAFSITELRKHKHDVTRRFTHVDVPQAILGLAALVSPYANCTQPARVT
                     YETNQGRQTGGWYCFSWPYRVDMNRFFQFYNEMPLVKTIAHNYVIPNGLNTIVAYMIY
                     GGYNQEDSVIVSQSFIDRGGFAGTFYREEKVELESDIESFGKPDPLITKNLKPGANYE
                     KLVDGFVPVGTVVKKGDIIIGKVAKIRGEKDELNKYIDRSVMYGFDEPAVVDAVMRPH
                     GPNDEIFGLMRLRYERNLNIGDKMSSRSGNKGIAALALPTSDMPFTEDGLQPDLIVNP
                     HSHPSRMTNGQMIETTVGLANALQGVVTDGTAFLPINVQLLSERLAQEGLRFNGCQKM
                     FNGQTGEYFDAAIFIGPTYHQRLQKFVLDDRYAVASYGPTDALTGQPLDGKRSHGGLR
                     LGEMEHWVLTAQGAMQTIIEKSHDDSDGCISYICRNCGEPAIYNASHPIYKCMNCDVQ
                     ADISMVDSRRSSIVFQHEMRAANVNITSVLSPRVFQPA"
                     /modified_by="walter.fuchs"
                     /label="EP1242L"
     CDS             66901..67155
                     /gene="BA71V-EP84R"
                     /codon_start=1
                     /product="BA71V-EP84R"
                     /note="similar to African swine fever virus E75 strain
                     E75of INSD accession FN557520"
                     /translation="MPYSRDITKFITATEPEVGLPLLALQRSKSIIGVILLVISLLLI
                     FIGIIILSVSSSHTTAGSILVVLSLILGGGGFFLIYKDNS"
                     /modified_by="walter.fuchs"
                     /label="EP84R"
     CDS             67191..68465
                     /gene="BA71V-EP424R"
                     /codon_start=1
                     /product="BA71V-EP424R"
                     /note="similar to African swine fever virus E75 strain
                     E75of INSD accession FN557520"
                     /translation="MSNYYYYYGGGRYDWLKTVEPTNFLKIGLPYQAHPLHLQHQGTT
                     PPAILEKFKRVDILLNEVKSEMDPLMLQPETEKKLYQILGSIDMFKGLRKKVEFTYNA
                     QIVTNAWLKMYELLNTMNFNNTSQAFCNCELPGGFISAINHFNHTMMHYPTFNWVASS
                     LYPSSETDALEDHYGLYQCNPDNWLMQSPLLKKNMDYNNGDVTIASNVKNLALKATQK
                     LTPIHLYTADGGINVGHDYNKQEELNLKLHFGQALTGLLSLSKGGNMILKHYTLNHAF
                     TLSLICVFSHFFEELYITKPTSSRPSNSETYIVGKNRLRLFTPKEEQVLLKRLEFFND
                     TPLVDLNLYQNLLESIYFAVETIHLKQQIEFLNFGMKCYRHFYNKIKLLNEYLAPKKK
                     IFQDRWRVLNKLYVLEKKHKLKLCTSFQGSVV"
                     /modified_by="walter.fuchs"
                     /label="EP424R"
     CDS             68898..69350
                     /gene="BA71V-EP152R"
                     /codon_start=1
                     /product="BA71V-EP152R"
                     /note="similar to African swine fever virus E75 strain
                     E75of INSD accession FN557520"
                     /translation="MYSIIIACLVLLLCLIIYFGHRADHALKYLEGMWLGDPVFLKQS
                     GLQSFYLYIQPGHTCFFSVVNKKGEKLMETKIHCTITNKIYMFFKPIFEFHVMMEHTH
                     SYFPKQFSFLLDSTEGKLILENNHVIYAVLYKDNFATALGKIIQKYKT"
                     /modified_by="walter.fuchs"
                     /label="EP152R"
     CDS             69359..69856
                     /gene="BA71V-EP153R"
                     /codon_start=1
                     /product="BA71V-EP153R"
                     /note="similar to African swine fever virus E75 strain
                     E75of INSD accession FN557520"
                     /translation="MYSKKKYIGLIDKSCEKKILDDPTTIKICYILIGILIGTNIITL
                     IYNFIFWENYIKCIRNDDKMFYCPKDWVGYNNVCYYFSNDNGKNYMNASNFCNKKNST
                     LANNTTNLVNLTKILNFTKQYNHESLYWVNYSLSNNMSLALQNSNFPSSGRRKYMDLL
                     YICSI"
                     /modified_by="walter.fuchs"
                     /label="EP153R"
     source          <69942..>71099
                     /organism="African swine fever virus"
                     /mol_type="genomic DNA"
                     /isolate="KE/2013/Busia.3.WSL"
                     /db_xref="taxon:10497"
                     /note="monopartite"
     CDS             69942..71099
                     /gene="EP402R"
                     /locus_tag="KE13BUS3WSL_00060"
                     /standard_name="EP402R"
                     /inference="ab initio prediction:Prodigal:002006"
                     /note="ID:KE13BUS3WSL_00060; source:Prodigal:002006"
                     /codon_start=1
                     /transl_table=1
                     /product="pEP402R"
                     /protein_id="CAK8179547.1"
                     /db_xref="GI:2665852822"
                     /translation="MIIKLIFLISFKMILGIDYWVSLNNTIILDSNITINNITNTTNN
                     PTLNGIFWNIYNNSYNNTFNLLTTCGNTYNICSCSNNYNTILFNYNTTNNCSLIISPH
                     DEKIFDTMFQIIYLTNKINYTIRWLQPVDPPNISFNDSNSLIKCEKNNGTNTEIYLYL
                     NDTFINNTNENDLKYYWNCSELNYNITATCIINNTLNSANTTKVINCTNLLLKSDQNY
                     FLKNIHTLFYIIIFIVTGIIISIFIAIITFLSLRKRKKHVEEIESPSPESNEEEEQQH
                     HHDTTSIHEPSPREPLLPKPYSRYQYNTPIYYMRPSTQQLFKSYSLPKPCPPPKPCPP
                     PKPCPPPKPCPSPESYPSPEPYPLLPNIPLPPNIPPLSTQNISLIHVDRII"
     CDS             71216..72373
                     /gene="BA71V-EP364R"
                     /codon_start=1
                     /product="BA71V-EP364R"
                     /note="similar to African swine fever virus E75 strain
                     E75of INSD accession FN557520"
                     /translation="MYFLVADHREHHVIPFLKTDLHHIYQNPTQKKQVPLEIKQLFTG
                     DYLICKSPSTILACIERKTYKDFAASLKDGRYKNRQKMLSLREQTKCQLYFFVEGPAF
                     PNPQKKINHVAYASIITAMTHLMVRDHIFVIQTKNEAHSSQKLVQLFYAFSKEMVCVV
                     PASLTPTDEELCIKLWSSLSGISGVIGKILANTCSVAHLVSGQLPPQNIDQLKTPSNR
                     PFPKKVKRMLISISKGNKELEIKLLSGVPNIGKKLAAEILKNHALLFFLNQPVEYLAN
                     IQIAQKTRTIKLGMKRAEAIHYFLNWCGSARVTVDSQNITEASRPATIQATATQAAAT
                     QPLHEASNDASNDASDKASNKASNEASNKASNKVTHTGHQTLSKEISLNTA"
                     /modified_by="walter.fuchs"
                     /label="EP364R"
     CDS             complement(72435..76187)
                     /gene="BA71V-M1249L"
                     /codon_start=1
                     /product="BA71V-M1249L"
                     /translation="MEEVITIAQIVHRGTDILSLNNEEIEALVDEIYSTLKGSNDIKN
                     IRLIDFLFTLKDFVNHVRAEQSKLPNLSMPMEAYIRQLLVNPDVVPIVSEKKKELRVR
                     PSTRKEIFLINGTHLAVPAEVPIEIYGLKLRLKTFSPQCFMRMAEIGSFSPETLGYVA
                     SGANLTNFIRVFMKCVDQESWKKNGEGVVVTTKENIIQFTHQYIELYKFLRSGGHSWL
                     INRLAEEMVHRKLDREDQGSHISSIIETEEIEPEEENIKRVIFFLKELSTMYSVFPVF
                     TSGYMPLLYDLYRAGYLEVLWNPVEQKFLQHAEQREKEQMILQQVDMKLTEVTTQARQ
                     YFKIMEEKIGRVQSDAIREILTMEGKVDDPSSILQEVIKACGKQEAELITTEYLNIKK
                     QWELQEKNACAHLKLVKQLRSGLQYAESLKVLESIRVLYKEKNNTINWNLCKACGFKL
                     LCPHVDMLIQLQAAEASYDTMRTKLMKFSGINKEKENNQGLIYSYFCKICGEELAHFI
                     QEDRTADVGVIGDLNSKLRIFIWQETMKACTFIHFGKLVDVKQFANIAVNVCLPLIYS
                     IENIKKEEDYDPLTQLYAVIYIYAYILNLIYSSQKNKEFLTITIHGMKADSSLNAYVT
                     FLLEKLMQQYSGIINQLSEITDQWIANNFREAFKKIIHQNGLQGLSVQDDTKVLLTEI
                     LLDPMYDYAATVARIDGSIPMHKPRTPKEAEYEFKTVIGRTPAELLSQKEFYDKIYTS
                     KYRPDFTQLARLNDVYFQEESLRVWWGGRDEEKISTLIYLRAYELFLKYLQNAPNFNS
                     ELAEFKKYENAYGEQKALLAQQGFYNIFDPNTGKADQRTRLFEYKKLPISTLYDEKGL
                     PHKWTIYVYKAMDSSQKPAEIEVTRKDVIKKIDNHYALADLRCSVCHVLQHEVGQLNI
                     KKVQTALKASLEFNTFYAFYESRCPKGGLHDFQDKKCIKCGLFTYIIYDHLSQPELVH
                     DYYNNYKDQYEKEKMSIHSIQIKKDTAVPPTETQPKPQQKPWTFDYGKIIKTAKILDI
                     SPAVVEAIGAMEGRSYADIKEGQGAPPPPTSMDDPRLMAVDSAVRIFLYNYNCLRHIS
                     TFNKPPMHIERLVKHLSYEEKEDLEKVLPNVVNEYHTTFKQLRVTDPASALLYSIEFL
                     CISFLTLYEIKEPSWVVNIVREFALTELITIIQSEKLLSKPGAFNFMIFGEDFVCSGE
                     DSSMDDISAYSSPGLFGEDIIDRLDDPFSIEDVDISLDVLDNLAPQ"
                     /modified_by="walter.fuchs"
                     /label="M1249L"
     CDS             76229..77575
                     /gene="BA71V-M448R"
                     /codon_start=1
                     /product="BA71V-M448R"
                     /note="similar to African swine fever virus E75 strain
                     E75of INSD accession FN557520"
                     /translation="MSNESFPETLENLLSTLQTKQQNAIQSEVIKWLHSFCETFHLKI
                     HCHKQFIPSGEKKWPKIPTQETQENTQPPHHVHRVVLSRAQPLKAQESLLTTMCNGLV
                     LDANTWTCLAVPPPAPFQQVTRQVQHYYRNKFYEVAAIQDGTLLTIYYWDDPEHGPSW
                     CLASTHGYDVSNYCWIGDKTFAELVYELLQQHSTCNVTLEKNKTRGTRLFFNELNRDY
                     CYTIGIRHHNLQPLIHDPQNIWAIQSTNLKTLKTVYPEYYGYVGIPGIQSQVPELPQF
                     DLPYLIRSYRTAMNQAKNAIKNGKKEKEYFNYGYLLISRAPAITKSISIVLLKSPLLV
                     FLQKSVYQKKYNISSSLRLEFIILQNYLMQHFRDNFIALFPQYMSYYMKYQNMLNMII
                     HSIAIKDKDHPFAGAVVKKVLEDIENAENIIDHTTIQNYAYQSKYAMLYLSIITHF"
                     /modified_by="walter.fuchs"
                     /label="M448R CDS"
     CDS             77652..78041
                     /gene="BA71V-C129R"
                     /codon_start=1
                     /product="BA71V-C129R"
                     /note="similar to African swine fever virus E75 strain
                     E75of INSD accession FN557520"
                     /translation="MEHPSTNYTPEQQHEKLKHYILIPKHLWCYIKYGTHVRYYTTQN
                     VFRVGGFVLQNPYEAVIKNEVKTAIRLQNNFNTKAKGHVTWTIPYDDISKLYAKPDAI
                     MLTIQENVEKALHALNQNVLTLAAKIR"
                     /modified_by="walter.fuchs"
                     /label="C129R CDS"
     CDS             complement(78123..78353)
                     /created_by="walter.fuchs"
                     /label="C84L"
     CDS             78825..80978
                     /gene="BA71V-C717R"
                     /codon_start=1
                     /product="BA71V-C717R"
                     /note="similar to African swine fever virus E75 strain
                     E75of INSD accession FN557520"
                     /translation="MTKLAQWMFEQYVKDLNLNNRGSPSFRKWLTLQPSLLRYSGVMR
                     ANAFDILKYGYPMQQSGYTVATLEIHFKNIRSSFANIYWNRDSEEPEYVCCCATYQSH
                     DGEYRYRFVWYQPFIEAYNAIEIALDPLETIILNLIAARDLDFVVHIFPYNKGHEDYL
                     ASTQLILKIFIATLLMDILRIKDNTLDVHLNSDYIIVMERLWPHIKDAIEHFFEAHKD
                     LLGYLIAFRNGGNFAGSLRPSCGQKIVPLTIREALQINDINLAVWREVFIMQECSDLV
                     INGIAPCFPIFNTWTYLQGINQIFFENTSLQEKFKKDFIARELSKEIIKGQKNLNDKE
                     FKKLSLHQIQYMESFLLMSDVAIMITTEYVGYTLQSLPGIISRSSYVSPIVKNILTDE
                     DSFMSLLFDLCYGAYVLHKKENVIHADLHLNNMTYYHFNPTSFTDRNKPGKYTLKVNN
                     PVIAFITGPKVETETYVFKHIDGFGCIIDFSRAIMGPNHAIKLERQYGLAFVNTFYRN
                     QSEHILKVLRYYFPEMLTNRENEIQGVILSNFNFFFNSITAIDFYAIARNLRSMLSLD
                     YLHTSEVKRNVEISQTFLDTCQFLEEKAVEFLFKNLHTVISGKPVEKTAGDVLLPIVF
                     KKFLYPNIPKNILRSFTVIDVYNYNNIKRYSGKAIQTFPPWAQTKEILTHAEGRTFED
                     IFPRGELVFKKAYAENNYLDKILQRIREQLANENL"
                     /modified_by="walter.fuchs"
                     /label="C717R"
     CDS             80965..81282
                     /gene="BA71V-C122R"
                     /codon_start=1
                     /product="BA71V-C122R"
                     /note="similar to African swine fever virus E75 strain
                     E75of INSD accession FN557520"
                     /translation="MKICKACSSCMVRTYVDGNIIFRCSCGESVQGDSQNLLVSSKVY
                     HTGEMEDKYKIFIKNAPFDPTNCQIKKDCPNCHLDYLTQICIGSQKIIILVCRCGYTS
                     NRG"
                     /modified_by="walter.fuchs"
                     /label="C122R"
     CDS             complement(81867..82640)
                     /gene="BA71V-C257L"
                     /codon_start=1
                     /product="BA71V-C257L"
                     /note="similar to African swine fever virus E75 strain
                     E75of INSD accession FN557520"
                     /translation="MYSACDVVRDAVAQSHLCACPNDKLPQCKGVTKAPPECSVFHVA
                     KLQDTKFKWKYTLDPLRAQKLDQINKDIEKDAITLKLIYGIELSPEDLEWWKMQRCLI
                     NKNTGAKGGQFANKYLERQDLELLGYSPTPLIGGDLMFTALPDKVLRTIPVAWDRFLN
                     PAIMIFFLIILLCVILGIFYVLVRNTLRRKQKNKLHQMEIKRFIKEKEQDPYIHTSFE
                     SWPADPNKEWKDLIPVYEAQGYCMADYRKKLGMPPGPNC"
                     /modified_by="walter.fuchs"
                     /label="C257L"
     CDS             complement(82619..84046)
                     /gene="BA71V-C475L"
                     /codon_start=1
                     /product="BA71V-C475L"
                     /note="similar to African swine fever virus E75 strain
                     E75of INSD accession FN557520"
                     /translation="MSSLPKTDFNVPKYRLIAQKREANAAEIEAALEVVREFIIKKKL
                     ILYGGIAIDYALHLKGSSIYPEGERPDFDMFSPNHVEDAYELADLLYEKGFKQVGTVR
                     AIHVQTMRVRTDFVWVADLSYMPSNIFDTIPTLTYKNLKIIHPDYQRAGLHLAFCFPF
                     DNPPREDVFSRFKKDLQRYNLIEKYYPIPVVPVKSTYENKTFSIPFKRVAIHGFAAYA
                     LLYQTLNELRMTCKVPEWKTKFPQPSYSYHKNDKNITLTVDMPKAYPSLVLATYNPEE
                     IIKEMGLHLTEICEPYMDYSPPVFKTKDIHFFSTMFKELAISIIQDNMIVVSPQYLLL
                     YFLYGAFAIPTDKALFLFYYNATLWILEKADSLLNIIQKQTSPEEFMKFANTSPFVLT
                     TRVLRCSQDRCTFSPAYRISLANDVQQSQLPLPKTHFLSNFLPDISTLPYNYYPGKGK
                     DRPTNFSYEKNLLFNIGGKCTQLAM"
                     /modified_by="walter.fuchs"
                     /label="C475L"
     CDS             84099..85049
                     /gene="BA71V-C315R"
                     /codon_start=1
                     /product="BA71V-C315R"
                     /note="similar to African swine fever virus E75 strain
                     E75of INSD accession FN557520"
                     /translation="MDALLKEIEKLSQPSSLQKENNDVCDLCFMQMKKISNYQLLCEE
                     CGQLKDWFEPDYNEKFTVYSRLKIVGANSSYHQRDLDKANSSDYSSLQFHHILEELKS
                     LNVKYMDAGQKPFPIQVLKETAHSYNQVQQHRVIRSITKLQILASILRSICLKLNIAC
                     TVADAARFTQLNTKGISRGMDLLRSLFEDNKITLNVDLNPIDSFINSTYSALQIKQIH
                     QELQEENVYNLKEIVKSFIVYADEKNIGVDLNRRTVVIATMYNVLRRAYYPIEIDTVV
                     YQCKIRKNTITRALKMYEDYYSHFKSLYEQYQLNAAKKLI"
                     /modified_by="walter.fuchs"
                     /label="C315R"
     CDS             complement(85101..85544)
                     /gene="BA71V-C147L (g6L)"
                     /codon_start=1
                     /product="BA71V-C147L (g6L)"
                     /note="similar to African swine fever virus E75 strain
                     E75of INSD accession FN557520"
                     /translation="MADNDNEDSIMDDLVEEYVETEEENFVDSEEESEDKDEIVESPS
                     ICEGFVQASSQTLVVIPDNERITSNVLTTFEATRLVAVRAQQLAINGSTMLKKKYSSP
                     IDIAKQELFNRKIPLLVMRCIKVTPDGQKIVEIWNPREMGIPLLD"
                     /modified_by="walter.fuchs"
                     /label="C147L"
     CDS             complement(85701..85838)
                     /gene="BA71V-C62L"
                     /codon_start=1
                     /product="BA71V-C62L"
                     /note="similar to African swine fever virus E75 strain
                     E75of INSD accession FN557520"
                     /translation="MRNTPFVVKINIIFLKVVSNTAVSVFCRDRRIRFNSDWSNSYFQ
                     K"
     CDS             85972..88860
                     /gene="BA71V-C962R"
                     /codon_start=1
                     /product="BA71V-C962R"
                     /note="similar to African swine fever virus E75 strain
                     E75of INSD accession FN557520"
                     /translation="MREESWEEHDTIQLTAQRKYLAEVQALETLLARELSVFLTEPGS
                     KKTNIINRITGKTYALPSTELLRFYEHLEQCRKQGALMYFLERQGTYSGLMLDYDLKL
                     NTNAAPSLESSVLSRLCHRIFVHIKNSSVLPEGSHKIHFFFTLKPEAVQGKYGFHVLI
                     PGLKMAASTKKSIIASLQHDATVQKILHEQGVANPESCLDPHSASVPSLLYGSSKLNH
                     RPYQLKTGFELVFDSSDPDYIPIHQIKNIESYNLVSELSLTNEQGSLVRPVYCAADIA
                     AEKEEEIPADDHSLSILMLHDPEARYLHKILNLLPPEYYVEYPLWSNVVFALANTSAN
                     YRPLAEWFSQKCPEKWNTGGKEKLEKLWNDASRHTEKKITKRSIMYWAHKHAPQQYKE
                     IVEQGYFSILAEYVYSYNGTLEHYMIAKVIYAMMGNKFVVDVDSNGKYVWFEFVLPGQ
                     PMNQGEIWKWRKEVNPDELHIYISENFSRVMDRITEHIKYHLSQPHETNILNYYKKLL
                     KAFERSKSKIFNDSFKKGVIRQAEFLFRQRSFIQTLDTNPYLLGVGNGVLSIETIPAK
                     LINHFHEHPIHQYTHICYEPFNPENPWTKLLLNALQDIIPELDARLWIMFYLSTAIFR
                     GLKEALMLLWLGGGCNGKTFLMRLVAMVLGDHYASKLNISLLTSYRETAEKPNSAFMR
                     LKGRGYGYFEETNKSEILNTSRLKEMVNPGDVTARELNQKQESFQMTATMVAASNYNF
                     IIDTTDHGTWRRLRHYRSKVKFCHNPDPNNSYEKKEDPRFIHEYIMDPNCQNAFFSIL
                     VYFWEKLQKEYNGQIKKVFCPTIESETEAYRKSQDTLHRFITERVVESPSAETVYNLS
                     EVVTAYAEWYNANINVKRHIALELSQELENSVLEKYLQWSPNKTRILKGCRILHKFET
                     LQPGESYIGVSSTGTLLNTPICEPKNKWWEWSPNPSAPPEKEASAPTP"
                     /modified_by="walter.fuchs"
                     /label="C962R"
     CDS             complement(88995..91886)
                     /gene="BA71V-B962L"
                     /codon_start=1
                     /product="BA71V-B962L"
                     /note="similar to African swine fever virus E75 strain
                     E75of INSD accession FN557520"
                     /translation="MGKPTLLEPGHLYNVPAEHKNDIPIHYIITWIKQRLPEFGGSIP
                     TSLADRVLIIKSRTGSGKSTALPVHVFRILRNENTHSFQKYLGRSVICTQPRVLTAVT
                     LAKDIGASTHYPDMILGQTVGYQTKPLTEKPNRGLIYATAGVLLAQLHTMTDDEIASR
                     YAFMIIDEAHERALGIDLMLMYIKSMLERMLQRGSIGALRIPFVILTSATIDTHKYST
                     YFGIGKENIILVEGRQFGVETHWPLYNTNNYIKTACETALTIHKENIHDRPTEADILI
                     FMPGMAEIRFLSMLLSHANMDLAKEKLPLMLILPIDSEAIAQENEAYLGLKAEIKDLW
                     VKNPLTAKVEKPLRRVIVSTVVAETGLTIETLKYVIDPGWNRSVETYYPEWAGGLITR
                     PAAQSRIEQRKGRVGRVFPGHFYPLYTKHVFEQIPAQQYPEIITEGPGAIFLNIVVET
                     IKKNKEGVFKVEEIDMLDPPPTDALASALERAIVGGLLTRGEKGLQLTQLGDIASRFS
                     FLSIEEARMCFSGYFWQAAISDIATILAVVSVVDKKLTNLLDSKQRNGAMLAEAVLAG
                     IPPFLQNMDNAYSNIHLLLADDLLEGLFIFEGFQHAIIYFINNKVNNLAKHLREWCEK
                     KMLKYSAMVQILARREDILNELAVVGLNPFHQWQNRLASANAETFLKRVCTLKQCFYE
                     AYRLNCFCYDEQRLLYTGRNGIHFSYQDTVIKNPSCIVTPKIMLSPVSKQYMEWRLEP
                     SFVSVLDGFVNVDINFLLPRQEIPNILGGGVEDEEEEPPLPIQAFLHKYVKTNFHFSG
                     KSFKELKMKPHQTITFPETTLIHIIPDIPKNVVQTYLEISVCHQYSFKRLIYCETFYT
                     DMDDVQQENSVELIGLPMAAHHLTMHDFNKLYQLLKPDGFLIVYDFHKSQEAFWLHSL
                     QDALGHHTIRKDMDFHTISEWETIFKECGFTPIFNKQPSEHELFIVLKK"
                     /modified_by="walter.fuchs"
                     /label="B962L"
     CDS             complement(91846..92205)
                     /gene="BA71V-B119L (9GL)"
                     /codon_start=1
                     /product="BA71V-B119L (9GL)"
                     /note="similar to African swine fever virus E75 strain
                     E75of INSD accession FN557520"
                     /translation="MLHWGPKFWRALHLYAIFFSDAPNWKEKYEAIQWILNFIESLPC
                     TMCRHHAFSYLTKNPLTLNNSEDFQYWTFAFHNNVNKRLNKKIISWSEYKNIYEQSIL
                     KTIEYGKTDFIGAWSSL"
                     /modified_by="walter.fuchs"
                     /label="B119L"
     CDS             complement(92186..93142)
                     /gene="BA71V-B318L"
                     /codon_start=1
                     /product="BA71V-B318L"
                     /note="similar to African swine fever virus E75 strain
                     E75of INSD accession FN557520"
                     /translation="MLHLIYISIIVVLIIILISYTRKPQYFRITAPRSVALFHGIHPL
                     NPKNYKTFSEEFETILNNAIEDGDFKGQLTEPCSYALRGGKYIRPIILMEIVRACQLQ
                     HSFGAPIYPAEAALAVEYFHVASLIIDDMPSFDNDVKRRNKDTVWARFGVAKAQMSAL
                     ALTMQGFQNICRQVDWIKENCPRFPDPNQLGALLCTFVSHSLNSAGSGQLVDTPEKTI
                     PFFKIAFIMGWVLGTGTIEDIGAIERAAHCFGNAFQLADDIKDHDTDTGRNYAKIHGK
                     RKTFDVVVQSLQECKKILHEKKIYTSIWNEIFQKVINVALGT"
                     /modified_by="walter.fuchs"
                     /label="B318L"
     CDS             complement(93109..94425)
                     /gene="BA71V-B438L (p49)"
                     /codon_start=1
                     /product="BA71V-B438L (p49)"
                     /note="similar to African swine fever virus E75 strain
                     E75of INSD accession FN557520"
                     /translation="MYHDYASKLLADYRSDPPLWESDLPRHNRYSDNILNARYCGNKN
                     GAAPVYNECTNSPGKAEKGLQLSDLRNFSFMLNPQHKNIGYGDAQDLEPYSPIPKDKL
                     FNNLKIHRPAFSTHTENLIRRNVVRTEKKTFPQVATLKSTQKNCLTQPSSLPSLKNPK
                     NISMPSTGFSEHTKFFSYEGVPKLRIKGTIKHEQHLGDQIPGQHYNGYIPHKDVYNIL
                     CLAHNLPASVEKVMAGRGIPLGNPHVKPNIEQELIKSTCTYTDVPILGPLPSKDLQHG
                     REYQEFSANRHMLQVSNILHSVFANHSIKPEILEDIPTLNAQLTSIKPVSPFLNKAYQ
                     THYMENIVTLVPRFKSIANYSSPIPHYSKRNSGQAEYFDTSKQTISRHNNYIPKYTGG
                     IGDSKLDSSFPKDFNASSVPLTSAEKDHSLRGDNSACCISSISPSL"
                     /modified_by="walter.fuchs"
                     /label="B438L"
     CDS             complement(94438..94917)
                     /gene="BA71V-B169L"
                     /codon_start=1
                     /product="BA71V-B169L"
                     /note="similar to African swine fever virus E75 strain
                     E75of INSD accession FN557520"
                     /translation="MNVDFIAGINNLGEKIYTCEPFKTSFQNPFIVALIITAVVLVVF
                     FAICNPPVDKKRKTKTAIYIYICIVALLFLHYYVLNHQLNDIYNKSNMDVIVSSIHDK
                     YKGGDEIIPPVSPPSVPDELEEDRPKMISAGSKPAEPAVSKPLIPLQEVIMPSQYNN"
                     /modified_by="walter.fuchs"
                     /label="B169L"
     CDS             complement(94934..96355)
                     /gene="BA71V-B475L"
                     /codon_start=1
                     /product="BA71V-B475L"
                     /note="similar to African swine fever virus E75 strain
                     E75of INSD accession FN557520"
                     /translation="MDQEESHVISIFETFGAYFINIFYNFLYKNALYKKHSIVMEYQY
                     QVKGYILGVKQNKKLYEKMLDSFYKYFCNITQINSKTLSFSNFVSTIVDSFLPKEYSQ
                     SISLEKKDSILELLLCDYISNLGTFITTEKMLPFIVKNRKENYHRVTKEMQDYSLTFL
                     LKKRMELYNKFLRKQAYVEPKTELEETYTRLSSYNRSLLYQIEELTSEKKSLLAELST
                     LRKKYEKRQSEYRRLVQLLYQQIQRSSSSKNSYPLTKFIETLPSEHFSNEDYQKEAPR
                     DQKQVEIELLREQEELLASQELTSKSPNNYPVPQSRTIVSKPSDNYPVPQSRSTKKDF
                     DNSLQNQELNVKNGFSEKTILEFNQDNPEIEEDSLEFNQDNPEIEEDILEFNQDNPEI
                     EEDILKFNQDKPGFKEEVILGNKDDILEEENHKEDEPIVQNPFLENFWKPEQKTFNQS
                     GLFEESSDFSNDWSGGDVTLNFS"
                     /modified_by="walter.fuchs"
                     /label="B475L"
     CDS             complement(96486..97550)
                     /gene="BA71V-B354L"
                     /codon_start=1
                     /product="BA71V-B354L"
                     /note="similar to African swine fever virus E75 strain
                     E75of INSD accession FN557520"
                     /translation="MALTTPSGKLIPELQFKAHHFIDKTTVLYGPSKTGKTVYVKHIM
                     KILQPHIEQILVVAPSEPSNRSYEGFVHPTLIHYRLWLADKQKKNDNKGAERFLEAIW
                     QRQTMMSSIYSRVNNIDMLKTLYHKLPIDIQQKENKNIAKVECLKAEQTDQKKEEKIT
                     SLYQQLLKKIIIQNIHMYKNLSLTEDEKFTLNYINLNPRLLLILDDCAAELHPLFTKE
                     IFKKFFYQNRHCFISMIICCQDDTDLPANLRKNAFVSIFTNASICMSNFSRQSNRYSK
                     QDKEYVEEISHIVFKGYRKLVYIREDEYRQHFYHSTVPLPTAFSFGSKALLKLCKAVY
                     SKEVVIDKSNPYWSKFRLNF"
                     /modified_by="walter.fuchs"
                     /label="B354L"
     CDS             complement(97561..99312)
                     /gene="BA71V-B602L (9RL)"
                     /codon_start=1
                     /product="BA71V-B602L (9RL)"
                     /note="similar to African swine fever virus E75 strain
                     E75of INSD accession FN557520"
                     /translation="MAEFNIDELLKNVLEDPSTEISEETLKQLYQKTNPYKQFKNDSR
                     VAFCSFTNLREQYIRRLIMTSFIGYVFKALQEWMPSYSKPTYTTKTLLSELITLVDTL
                     KQETNDVPSESVVNTLLSIADNCKTQTQKSKEAKTTIDSFLREHFVFDPNLHAQSAYT
                     CASTCASTCASTCADTNVDTCASTCADICADTNVDTCASTCADTCADTCVSTCADTCA
                     DTCADTNVDTCASTCADTNVDTCVSTCADTCASTEYTDLMDPERIPLHIMQKTLNVPN
                     ELQADIDAITQTPQGYRAAAHILQNIELHQSIKHMLENPKVFKPILFNTKITRYLSQH
                     IPPQDTFYKWNYYIEDNYEELRAATESIYPEKPDLEFAFIIYDVVDSSSNQQKIDEFY
                     YKYKDQIFSEVSSIQLGNWTLLGSFKANRERYNYFNQNNEIIKRILDRHEEDLKIGKE
                     ILRNTIYHKKAKNIQETGPDAPGLSIYNSTFHTDSGIKGLLSFKELKNLEKASGNIKK
                     AREYDFIDDCEEKIKQLLSKENLTPDEKSQLEKTKKQLENALEMLNVPDDTIRVDMWV
                     NNNNKLEKEILYTKAEL"
                     /modified_by="walter.fuchs"
                     /label="B602L"
     CDS             99366..100523
                     /gene="BA71V-B385R"
                     /codon_start=1
                     /product="BA71V-B385R"
                     /note="similar to African swine fever virus E75 strain
                     E75of INSD accession FN557520"
                     /translation="MDEIINKYQAVEKLFKEIQEGLAAYDQYKTLISELLHYNNHIKQ
                     EYFNFLMIISPYLIRAHSGETLRNKVNNEIKRLILVENINTKISKTLVSVNFLLQKKL
                     SADGMKTKNIWCTNNPMLQVRTAHNLFKQLCDTQSKTQWVQTLKYKECKYCHTDMVFN
                     TTQFGLQCPNCGCIQELMGTIFDETHFYNHDGQKAKSGIFNPNRHYRFWIEHILGRNS
                     EQELGTKQDPCGTKVLQQLKKIIKRDNKCIALLTVENIRKMLKEINRTDLNNCVSLIL
                     RKLTGVGPPQISESILLRGEYIFTEAIKIREKVCKKGRINRNYYPYYIYKIFDAILPP
                     NDTTNRRILQYIHLQGNDTLANNDSEWESICMELPEIKWKPTDRTHCVHFF"
                     /modified_by="walter.fuchs"
                     /label="B385R"
     CDS             complement(100591..102531)
                     /gene="BA71V-B646L (p72)"
                     /codon_start=1
                     /product="BA71V-B646L (p72)"
                     /note="similar to African swine fever virus E75 strain
                     E75of INSD accession FN557520"
                     /translation="MASGGAFCLIANDGKADKIILAQDLLNSRISNIKNVNKSYGKPD
                     PEPTLSQIEETHMVHFNAHFKPYVPIGFEYNKVRPHTGTPTLGNKLTFGIPQYGDFFH
                     DMVGHHILGACHSSWQDAPIQGSSQMGAHGQLQTFPRNGYDWDNQTPLEGAVYTLVDP
                     FGRPIVPGTKNAYRNLVYYCEYPGERLYENVRFDVNGNSLDEYSSDVTTLVRKFCIPG
                     DKMTGYKHLVGQEVSVEGTSGPLLCNVQDMHKPHQSKPILTDENDTQRTCTHTNPKFL
                     SQHFPENSHNIQTAGKQDITPITDATYLDIRRNVHYSCNGPQTPKYYQPPLALWIKLR
                     FWFNENVNLAIPSVSIPFGERFITIKLASQKDLVNEFPGLFIRQSRFIPGRPSRRNIR
                     FKPWFIPGVISEISLTNNELYINNLFVTPEIHNLFVKRVRFSLIRVHKTQVTHTNNNH
                     HDEKLMSALKWPIEYMFIGLKPTWNISDQNPHQHRDWHKFGHVVNAIMQPTHHAEVSF
                     QDRDTALPDACSSISDITPITYPITLPIIKNISVTAHGINLIDKFPSKFCSSYIPFHY
                     GGNSIKTPDDPGAMMITFALKPREEYQPSGHINVSRAREFYISWDTDYVGSITTADLV
                     VSASAINFLLLQNGSAVLRYST"
                     /modified_by="walter.fuchs"
                     /label="B646L"
     CDS             102571..102948
                     /gene="BA71V-B125R"
                     /codon_start=1
                     /product="BA71V-B125R"
                     /note="similar to African swine fever virus E75 strain
                     E75of INSD accession FN557520"
                     /translation="MAVYAKDLDNNKELNQKLINDQLKIIDTLLLAEKKNFLVYELPA
                     HFDFSSGDPLGSQRDIYYAIIKSLEERGFTVKICMKGDRALLFITWKKIQSIEINKKE
                     EYLRMHFIQDEEKAFYCKFLESR"
                     /modified_by="walter.fuchs"
                     /label="B125R"
     CDS             complement(102921..103298)
                     /gene="BA71V-B117L"
                     /codon_start=1
                     /product="BA71V-B117L"
                     /note="similar to African swine fever virus E75 strain
                     E75of INSD accession FN557520"
                     /translation="MGYTIQLDKDGDYYWDDDSTHHDPYMRANAAPHAAAFNATAPHT
                     AAFNAAAPHAAAFNTAAHHAFHEPFIKLNLTDKNIFNGLGFILIVIFIYLLLITLQQM
                     LTRHIYNTVQHYVKAHLDSKNLQ"
                     /modified_by="walter.fuchs"
                     /label="B117L"
     CDS             complement(103306..104493)
                     /gene="BA71V-B407L"
                     /codon_start=1
                     /product="BA71V-B407L"
                     /note="similar to African swine fever virus E75 strain
                     E75of INSD accession FN557520"
                     /translation="MEDTTFLEGANLAGITTLMNNLHINEQANLEELEKQVMGKQQNF
                     PTDHFDEELNGLAKSLGINFNDPEFSLDSAHSVISKKPSRGGSDVISRDSVCTDSICS
                     ESVCSGSMRHGSIRNGSVRDDSVRSGRTRRGPARSSSSRHDRIHSYSLSTHRKKYAES
                     ETSQKTVISKRDRKHNYAESEYSEKSIKPSTKQVDRLINHLRSNGDPNSFYKKEHDYD
                     RKTKLVKLEKINMLLTYLGNEQISTDGIKIPTIDSSMQEIDDAIEMLTLRNVGIRYSS
                     IAEEILIGLARGLEIVFDGTREIPFLNYRPDYTGLHNTFMIKLFKMRYETSQVVGNFV
                     QNMSPLSKICLELGPSLLLYPALIRTKHKASEDLYNLLQKGPEDPFTAYNEIHETLKK
                     NNK"
                     /modified_by="walter.fuchs"
                     /label="B407L"
     CDS             complement(104522..105049)
                     /gene="BA71V-B175L"
                     /codon_start=1
                     /product="BA71V-B175L"
                     /note="similar to African swine fever virus E75 strain
                     E75of INSD accession FN557520"
                     /translation="METNCPNILYLSGITIEECLQSKKNTTDALNTNGDEAEVEKKLP
                     SVFTSVSKWVTHSSFKCWTCHLYFKTVPKFVPTYMRENERGEIEMGVLGNFCSFSCAA
                     SYIDLHYTEPKRWEARELLNMLYRFFTSQWISYIRPALSYTMRKEYGGKLSEEAFVSE
                     LHTLEESISSKDIFI"
                     /modified_by="walter.fuchs"
                     /label="B175L"
     CDS             105096..105887
                     /gene="BA71V-B263R"
                     /codon_start=1
                     /product="BA71V-B263R"
                     /note="similar to African swine fever virus E75 strain
                     E75of INSD accession FN557520"
                     /translation="MEDETELCFRSNRVTRLEMFVCTYGGKISSLACSHMELIKLLQI
                     AEPVKALNCNFGHQCLPGYESLIKTPKKSKNMLRRPRKTEGDGTCFNSAIEASILFKD
                     KMYKLKCFPSTGEIQVPGVIFPDFEDGKNIIQQWVEFLQHQPIEKKVQIIEFKTIMIN
                     FKFQINSVSPRVIIHLKKFAALLEQIPTPYPIREIKPPLEDSKVSAKFMVSPGKKVRI
                     NVFLKGKINILGCNTKESAETIYAFLKDLISVHWQEILCVLPVPD"
                     /modified_by="walter.fuchs"
                     /label="B263R"
     CDS             complement(105884..106084)
                     /gene="BA71V-B66L"
                     /codon_start=1
                     /product="BA71V-B66L"
                     /note="similar to African swine fever virus E75 strain
                     E75of INSD accession FN557520"
                     /translation="MDIKRALILFLLFLVVLSNAFVDYIISNFNHAVTCRKPTYFGIV
                     LQGIFLVILFSIADYLINENIL"
                     /modified_by="walter.fuchs"
                     /label="B66L"
     CDS             complement(106090..110112)
                     /gene="BA71V-G1340L"
                     /codon_start=1
                     /product="BA71V-G1340L"
                     /translation="MEFHNDFLTNPLRVTLYNPAENEYTKTFIFLGSVPANVLQACHK
                     DLQRTPKDKEILQNFYGKDWEKKLSQYVVGGDSDDLDEFEKLFVEDSGEETNVMMPEI
                     ETVYSEYSIFPEDTFKDIREKIYVATGVPPYRQHIFFFQNNALQVTYRLMLSGSGVAL
                     DIRDYKKEFQQVGGLNIDATMESQKDELYVEALDSFQLIKNIHHIFVADLNTLVAPMR
                     RQISIAIEDNYQFDLLYYGLIMKYWPLLSPDAFKLLIQSPLQMEKQYPALSPSLTSLK
                     KRLLLEQKLINFTYARAQQVVAKYEGNKLTRGTLAVTSAMIKISPLVNIQINVRNVFD
                     LFPATPDIPQLVVFFYSKTGPTVVSKHHITSTEPEKFSNKTFRVPTVILIRYINKKAF
                     ILTIQNNGHYFIESNWSENERHDFNSVVSTLNNFINPIIHTINDMGPAAFPRGGSLPL
                     PSNEDIQISISSMSVSTFWPYTLSSKGFTELKSRWRKYEQAGIISVRGLQQTGVYNFL
                     FKKGIYSYDPHEIERMIIISSGPGRKMDINVALLQNTYAYLFDTNVAARWETIYGGRN
                     IRIYHRVTDIKIEMFNITQEEFNYLWVYLFVFLDNLITGPDKIMVNKLSQLHDKQQGK
                     GASQLRALQEQDPDLYDLRKYDTQATVYSVLCQHPRPPVIYSEAEVKSMPPAKRKELV
                     KYWNFTEGVPAYYSCPHPDYPHLSLLEGRHPLNYCLPCCQKTKALLGTKRFYINNTCL
                     TKHTFVEQDLEDLNTQTSRHTLSYGKKIPVNRIAFLPHQIADELFSNTIKEPDIFCIV
                     GVEQTMLGISNAGLFYSLARILDLAPKALAVEIAKAANTPQYYILGNGAGNMFSSGAE
                     LANFILQTFVEQKNQLLQWDTAWQDIFLDLVAICYDLHCVFFKDKQGDIEFEVSPSTI
                     QKILSPSKKIAIIFDTNEGIYPMAMTQQKRFLKNSEAQYIFTEEDPVMEVIHSMSEFM
                     CKDGWWDIHDVKNIPGYTVTKKLINRHNFCYALLIVSDTDRPIYFPIRLSSYIHDDIP
                     IDFDLRPTDIASFEETWKFIRLFNKHFKQYEIIPSAVLQNMKKEFVGFLSEGKTGLYF
                     YYAPTQTLPATLEKLPIATLTIDPRDIDQAILYPLEEPYPHQDKANKAFYMNHLYKFL
                     LIEFFDVLYGLQSNTTRKHIEDLFQKTDFQKINSVTEFYTKLSDFVDLNDIHRIKHIL
                     ETTGADHALKVLQKNVFNFDRILLSPLQSYTYDELCQYLKKLLTPRIEFYEDIETIDR
                     GLINIYTSCQYSTLKQPQCEKKRLRIPVNHFENYINILAADILNPLKHSTLLLTGLGV
                     IDDLQFIMRPQEIISVKNKF"
                     /modified_by="walter.fuchs"
                     /label="G1340L"
     CDS             110201..113815
                     /gene="BA71V-G1211R"
                     /codon_start=1
                     /product="BA71V-G1211R"
                     /note="similar to African swine fever virus E75 strain
                     E75of INSD accession FN557520"
                     /translation="MDRSEIVARENPVITQRVTNLLRTNAPLLFMPIDIHEVRYGAYM
                     LFMYGSLENGYKAEVRIENIPVFFDVQIESDNTNQLFLKSLLAAENITYERLETLTQR
                     PVMGYREKEKEFAPYIRIFFKSLYERRKAITYLNNMGYNTAADDTTCYYRMVSRELKL
                     PLTSWIQLQQYTYEPRGLVHRFSVTPEGLVSYQDDVPTDHSIVMAYDIETYSPIKGTV
                     PDPNQANDVVFMICMRIFWIHSTEPLASTCITMAPCKKSSEWTTIVCSSEKNLLLSFA
                     EQFSRWAPDICTGFNDSRYDWPFIVEKSMQHGILEEVFNKMSLFWPQKLDTILKCYYV
                     KEKRVKISAEKSIISSFLHTPGCLPIDVRNMCMQLYPKAEKTSLKAFLENCGLDSKID
                     LPYHLMWKYYETRDSEKMADVAYYCIIDAQRCQDLLVRHNVIADRREVGILSYTSLYD
                     CIYYAGGHKVCNMLIAYAIHDEYGRIACSTIARGKREHGKYPGAFVIDPVKGLEQDKP
                     TTGLDFASLYPSLIMAYNFSPEKFVASRDEANSLIAKGESLHYVSFHFNNRLVEGWFV
                     RHNNVPDKMGLYPKVLIDLLNKRTALKQELKKLGEKKECIHESHPGFKELQFRHAMVD
                     AKQKALKIFMNTFYGEAGNNLSPFFLLPLAGGVTSSGQYNLKLVYNFVINKGYGIKYG
                     DTDSLYITCPDSLYTEVTDAYLNSQKTIKHYEQLCHEKVLLSMKAMSTLCAEVNEYLR
                     QDNGTSYLRMAYEEVLFPVCFTGKKKYYGIAHVNTPNFNTKELFIRGIDIIKQGQTKL
                     TKTIGTRIMEESMKLRRPEDHRPPLIEIVKTVLKDAVVNMKQWNFEDFIQTDAWRPDK
                     DNKAVQIFMSRMHARREQLKKHGAAATSQFAEPEPGERFSYVIVEKQVQFDIQGHRTD
                     TTRKGDKMEYVSEAKAKNLPIDILFYINNYVLGLCARFINENEEFQPPGNVSNKDEYA
                     QRRAKSYLQKFVQSIHPKDKSVIKQGIVHRQCYKYVHQEIKKKIGIFADLYKEFFNNT
                     TNPIESFIQSTQFMIHYFDEEQKVNHSMKKMVEQRTTLAGNPAGNPAGNPASNALMRA
                     IFTQLITEEKKIVQALYNKGDAIHDLLSYIINNINYKIATFQTKQMLTFELSSTHVEL
                     LLKLNKTWLILVGIHVAKKHLHTLLGLSNNEPPSKTFIQQAIEEECGSIKPSCYDFIS
                     "
                     /modified_by="walter.fuchs"
                     /label="G1211R"
     CDS             complement(113812..114183)
                     /gene="BA71V-CP123L"
                     /codon_start=1
                     /product="BA71V-CP123L"
                     /note="similar to African swine fever virus E75 strain
                     E75of INSD accession FN557520"
                     /translation="MPSTGTLVILFAIILILCIMLLFYYKTTEAGNPGVLPPPIPPPT
                     PPPPKKKYDHNEYMEKTDLEPEVKKNHRKWANEAEHLISSSVKGLENLDETAFLANHK
                     GHGFKTFEHAKDLFKEFLKKY"
                     /modified_by="walter.fuchs"
                     /label="CP123L"
     CDS             complement(114348..121781)
                     /gene="BA71V-CP2475L (p220)"
                     /codon_start=1
                     /product="BA71V-CP2475L (p220)"
                     /note="similar to African swine fever virus E75 strain
                     E75of INSD accession FN557520"
                     /translation="MGNRGSSTSSRPPLSSEANLYAKLQDHIQRQTRSFSGGGYFNGG
                     GDKNPVQHIKDYHIDSVSSKAKLRIIEGIIKAISKIGFKVDTKQPIEDILKDIKKQLP
                     DPRAGSTFVKNAEKQETICKMIADAINQEFIDLGQDKLIDTTEGAASICRQIVLYINS
                     LTHGLRAEYLDVHGSIENTLENIKLLSDAIKQLHERMVTEVTKAAPNEEVINAVTMIE
                     AVYRRLLNEQNLQINILTNFIDNILTPTQKELDKLKTDEVDIIKILNDTNSVLGTKNF
                     GKVLSYTLCNLGIAATVANKINKALQRVGLKVEQYLHSKNWAEFDKELDLKRFSGLVS
                     AENIAEFEKAVNLLRQTFNERHKILENNCAKKGGDEEKTPLDKRMEAQRLDRKHILME
                     FLNKSTQAYNDFLENVKKIGMKLVKEIALTPNITKLRDALSRINDMGTIALDLSLIGF
                     YNNAAAREERETFLIQLTLVKNVLEELAKTDPNFKNLYDSCFRLLQIIDFYTDIVQKK
                     YGGGEDCECTKVGGAALTVEELGLSKAARSQVDLNQAINTFMYYYYVAQIYSNLTHNK
                     QEFQSYEENYATILGDAIAGRLMQLDTEKNARINSPAVDLARGHVGPNPGGAQEVDWK
                     ATISAIELEYDVKRRFYRALEGLDLYLKNITKTFVNNIDSIQTVQQMLDGVRIIGRWF
                     TEATGDTLAQVFESFPTSAGNDSNVFTDNAPAGHYYEKVAAEIQQGRGVGTLRPVRAS
                     QAKNIRDLIGRSLSNFQALKNIINAFARIGDMLGGEELRQTVPMSPLQIYKTLLEYIQ
                     HSALSVGLKNLNQTQIGGQRVALAQTAEEASQRVYLSTVRVNDALSTRWETEDVFFTF
                     MLKSMAAKIFIVLGIYDMFERPEPVYKLIPTRMILGGADELEPEVIPEAAGLYFRLPR
                     LAEFYQKLFSFRDENVQISMLPELEGIFSGLIRVIFMRPIELINIGDYSETEIRQLIK
                     EINVIYQHFNLEYGEQEAVKKALIHFVNEINRRFGVITRTEWEKFQRIVQEARTMNDF
                     GMMNQTNYSILPDEDGYTQSSQLLPSDRFIGPSSQPTPKWRPALYNIDSVDVQTGMLQ
                     PNSQWDLVQKFRKQLSEMFEDPSLQQELGKVSYQELIQQATNELKKEHTDKIQIVSKL
                     IQGSESLADTDVNKIFLFHETVITGLNLLSAIYVLLNTFRNNIKALDLDMIQKSIVEW
                     LRETQAANVNHANLIDWLGRRHGDISEIRNPGLVIKANDARLSMVYPDPTTDPTLPQD
                     QNLTTETLFAWIEQYVGIPAGGGIRPEQELAARYLVDNQRIMQLLLTNIFEMTSSFNK
                     LVQVRFPETSTAHVHLDFTGLISLIDSLMADTKYFLDLLRPHIDKNIIQYYENRSNPG
                     SFYWLEEHLIDKLIKPPTDAGGRPLPGGELGLEGVNQIINKTYILLTKPYNVLHLRGG
                     AQRRDAANIQINNNPELSERYEQYGRVFSRLVFYDALDNNSGLRVEQVALGDFRLSNL
                     IRTNNAQEENALSFWTAVAPAPRAYANVNNAANNLRRYRLYGSDYGIRNNRSMMMVFN
                     QLVASYIARFYDAPSGKIYLNLINAFANGNFSQAVMELGYAHPDLARDNIAFGHRGDP
                     TEQSVLLLSLGLMLQRLIKDTNRQGLSQHLISTLTEIPIYLKENYRANLPLYNKMFNI
                     LISQGELLKQFIQYTKVQLARPNLMALLGANNDAIIYYNNINVPNTGLSIGQAALRGI
                     GSVFRPDITLMPLGDAQNNTNDIVRKRLIAVINGVIRGSLTLANSAMEVLHELTDHPI
                     YLETEEHFIQNYMSRYNKEPLMPFSLSLYYLRDLRMENNEVYDPLLYPNLESGSPEFK
                     ILYGTRKLLGNDPVQLSDMPGVQLIMKNYNETVVAREQITPTRFEHFYIHAIQALRFI
                     INIRSFKTVMTYNENTFGGVNLISENRDDKPIITAGIGMNAVYSLRKTLQDVISFVES
                     SYQEEQINNIHKIVSPKSQTRSLGSNRERERIFNLFDMNIMPINVNALMRSIPLANIY
                     NYDYSFEEIACLMYGISAEKVRSLDTGAPQPDVAVVLNIPNRPPMNTREFMLKLLINP
                     YVTVSISQYGNELLSRGNAGYMSRIFRGDNALNMGRPKFLSDQIFNKVLFGSLYPTQF
                     DYDEAGPGLAAGIQRGRERWGHPMSIYINQALHEVVRTIRLAETVRGLRNVIDRNQII
                     DELNAFRTQLEDTRREVDNLLQTPEIQNNVIPEIIAAVQNWGQQYRGQITDLIDLIGN
                     AGQGGNSMIPLIQIITAQTAAAQLTALFNRRGIPAPVPRQQLQNDIEALQWFMTMVIN
                     HPPILIAPFMILVNNLKDFLDTLEQYVYRNPRWLGPRTARIAHPPVGMAPGNIRYPTS
                     YTENSVLTYIAEQNQEEGPWSIVKQVGVGIQKPALIQIGKDRFDTRLIRNLIFITNIQ
                     RLLRLRLNLELSQFRNVLVSPDHIINPSITEYGFSITGPSETFSDKQYDSDIRIL"
                     /modified_by="walter.fuchs"
                     /label="CP2475L"
     CDS             complement(121903..122508)
                     /gene="BA71V-CP204L (p32, p30)"
                     /codon_start=1
                     /product="BA71V-CP204L (p32, p30)"
                     /note="similar to African swine fever virus E75 strain
                     E75of INSD accession FN557520"
                     /translation="MDFILNISMKMEVIFKTDLRASSQVVFHAGSLYTWFSVEIINSG
                     RIVTTAIKTLLSTVKYDIVRNARIYAGQGYTEQQAQEEWNMILHVLFEEEAESTSSTS
                     LESNHETNGHKADSHETNECTSSFETLFEQEPSSETPKDTKLYALAQKAVQHIEQYGK
                     APDFNKVIRAHNYIQTIYGSPLKEEEKEEVRLMVIKLLKKK"
                     /modified_by="walter.fuchs"
                     /label="CP204L"
     CDS             122539..124143
                     /gene="BA71V-CP530R (p60)"
                     /codon_start=1
                     /product="BA71V-CP530R (p60)"
                     /note="similar to African swine fever virus E75 strain
                     E75of INSD accession FN557520"
                     /translation="MPSNMKQFCKISVWLQRHDPDLLEIINNLCMLGNLSAAKYKHGV
                     TFIYPKQAKIRDEIKKHAYSNDPSQAIKTLESLILPFYIPTPMEFTGEIGSYTGVKLE
                     VEKKEANKVVLKNGEAVLIPAADFKPFPDRRLAVWIMESGSMPLEGPPYKRKKEGGGN
                     DPPISKHISPYTPRTRIAIEVEKAFDECMRQNWCSVNNPYLAKSVSLLSFLSLNHPTE
                     FIKVLPLIDFDPLVTFYLLLEPYKTHGDDFLIPETILFGPTGWNGTDLYQSAMLEFKK
                     FFTQITRQTFMDIADTATKEVDVPICYSDPETVHSYANHVRTEILHHNMVNKVTTPNL
                     VVQAYNELEQTNTIRHYGPIFPESTINALRFWKKLWQDEQRFVIHGLHRTLMDQPTYE
                     TSEFAEIVRNLRFSRPGNNYINELNITSPAMYGDKHTTGDIAPNDRFAMLVAFINSTD
                     FLYTAIPEEKVGGNDTQTGPQTSSLTDLVPTRLHSFLNHNLSKLKILNRAQQTVKNIL
                     SNDCLNQLKHYVKHTGKNEILKILQE"
                     /modified_by="walter.fuchs"
                     /label="CP530R"
     CDS             124146..124388
                     /gene="BA71V-CP80R"
                     /codon_start=1
                     /product="BA71V-CP80R"
                     /note="similar to African swine fever virus E75 strain
                     E75of INSD accession FN557520"
                     /translation="MLIPVVCFTCGFPIGTYAAIFDKARTEYIKTKMGGTLPQNIPLD
                     ASLQIELKDLITALGIPMRVCCRTHLITTLDYRKYY"
                     /modified_by="walter.fuchs"
                     /label="CP80R"
     CDS             124430..125350
                     /gene="BA71V-CP312R"
                     /codon_start=1
                     /product="BA71V-CP312R"
                     /note="similar to African swine fever virus E75 strain
                     E75of INSD accession FN557520"
                     /translation="MTTIFHADDLLHALQQAKAEKNFSSVFSLDWDKLRIAKRNTSVK
                     YVTVHVMVKGKKAPLMFNFQNEKHVGTISPSTDEEVIRMNAENPKFLVKKRDRDPCLQ
                     FNKYKISPPLEDDGLTVKKNEQGEEIYPGDEEKSKLFQIIELLEEAFEDAVQKGPENM
                     KTKNIIKLVQRKISSNAAKNADKSLPNPIARIRIKVNPITNMLAPILLDKSKPITLQN
                     GKTSFEELKDKDGVKANPDNIHKLIESNSIHDGIINARSICISSMGISFPLCLEMGVV
                     KVFEKNNGIDVDSIYGPDDITNLINQVAIA"
                     /modified_by="walter.fuchs"
                     /label="CP312R"
     CDS             complement(125370..125894)
                     /gene="BA71V-O174L"
                     /codon_start=1
                     /product="BA71V-O174L"
                     /note="similar to African swine fever virus E75 strain
                     E75of INSD accession FN557520"
                     /translation="MLTLTQGKKIVNALRSRLAFEYNGQLIKILSKNIIAVGSLRREE
                     KMLNDVDLLIIVSEKKLLKHVLPNIRIKGLSFSVKVCGERKCVLFIEWEKKTYQLDLF
                     TALAEEKPYAIFHFTGPVSYLIRIRAALKKKNYKLNQYGLFKNQTLVPLKITTERELI
                     KELGFTYRVPKKRL"
                     /modified_by="walter.fuchs"
                     /label="O174L"
     CDS             125944..126132
                     /gene="BA71V-O61R (p12)"
                     /codon_start=1
                     /product="BA71V-O61R (p12)"
                     /note="similar to African swine fever virus E75 strain
                     E75of INSD accession FN557520"
                     /Original_Translation="MALDGSSGGGSNVETLLIVAIVVVIMAIMLYYFWW
                     MPRQQQKKCSKADECTCTNGSCSLKTS"
                     /Color="#ff00ff"
                     /modified_by="walter.fuchs"
                     /label="O61R"
     misc_feature    125949
                     /Original_Bases="A"
                     /label="A"
                     /note="Geneious type: Editing History Replacement"
     misc_feature    125952
                     /Original_Bases="T"
                     /label="T"
                     /note="Geneious type: Editing History Replacement"
     misc_feature    125955
                     /Original_Bases="T"
                     /label="T"
                     /note="Geneious type: Editing History Replacement"
     misc_feature    125958
                     /Original_Bases="T"
                     /label="T"
                     /note="Geneious type: Editing History Replacement"
     misc_feature    125961
                     /Original_Bases="A"
                     /label="A"
                     /note="Geneious type: Editing History Replacement"
     misc_feature    125964
                     /Original_Bases="T"
                     /label="T"
                     /note="Geneious type: Editing History Replacement"
     CDS             complement(126223..130575)
                     /gene="BA71V-NP1450L (g2L)"
                     /codon_start=1
                     /product="BA71V-NP1450L (g2L)"
                     /translation="MEAGYAEIAAVQFNIAGDNDHKRQGVMEVTISNLFEGTLPAEGG
                     IYDARMGTTDHHYKCITCSHQRKQCMGHPGILQMHAPVLQPLFIAEIRRWLRVICLNC
                     GAPIVDLKRYEHLIRPKRLAEAASSQTEGKQCYVCKVIHPKIIKDSEDYFTFWVDQQG
                     KIDKLYPQIIREIFSRVTYDTVVKLGRSKNSHPEKLVLKAIQIPPISIRPGIRLGIGS
                     GPQSFHDINNVIQYIVRKNLLIPKDLQIVRGQKIPLNVDRNLQTIQQLYYNFLLDSVS
                     TTATQGGTGKRGIVMGARPAPSIMRRLPRKEGRIRKSLLGSQVWSISRSTICGNSDLH
                     LDEVGYPISFARTLQVAETVQHYNINRLMPYFLNGKRQYPGCSRVYKQITQSVHDIEG
                     LKQDFRLEVGDILYRDVVTGDVAFFNRQPSLERSSIGVHRIVVLENPKISTFQMNVSA
                     CAWYNADFDGDQMNLWVPWSVMSRVEAELLCSVRNWFISTKSSGPVNGQVQDSTVGSF
                     LLTRTNTPMGKNVMNKLHAMGLFQTTQTDPPCFANYSPTDLLDGKLVVSMLLKQTPIN
                     YQRAPTWYSEVYAPYMHYNKQDISTQIRNGELIEGVLDKKAVGAGSSGGIYHLISRRY
                     GPQQALKMIFATQQLALNYVRNAGFTVSTADMLLTPEAHQEVQEIINELLLESEEINN
                     RLLHGDIMPPIGLTTHDFYEKLQLNALKFPDRILKPIMNSINPETNGLFQMVATGAKG
                     SNPNMIHIMAGIGQIEINTQRIQPQFSFGRTLVYYPRFALEAQAYGFICNSYIAGLTS
                     PEFIFGEMNGRFDLINKALSTSSTGYANRKAIFGLQSCIVDYYRRVSIDTRLVQQLYG
                     EDGLDARQLETVRFETIMLSDQELEDKFKYTGIQSPLFEEEFSRLKKDRDKYRQIFLN
                     IENFNFSQLLTDVRQVPVNVASIVKNILLSSTSGVLPFDEKSILQKYTMVKTFCKNLP
                     YVFINNIQERLQTPIPVYLKRAASLMRILIRIELATVKTLNITCEQMSAILDLIRLQY
                     TQSLINYGEAVGILAAQSVSEPLTQYMLDSHHRSVAGGTNKSGIVRPQEIFSAKPVEA
                     EQSSEMLLRLKNPEVETNKTYAQEIANSIELITFERLILQWHLLYETYSSTKKNVMYP
                     DFASDVEWMTDFLENHPLLQPPEDIANWCIRLELNKTTMILKSISLESIVNSLRAKHP
                     NTYIMHSVENTASGIPIIIRIYLRESAFRRSTNTRMATDEKIAVNLVDKLLNSTIRGI
                     PGIKNANVVKLMRHRVDAQGKLVRLDNIYAIKTNGTNIFGAMLDDNIDPYTIVSSSIG
                     DTMELYGIEAARQKIISEIRTVMGDKGPNHRHLLMYADLMTRTGQVTSLEKAGLNARE
                     PSNVLLRMALSSPVQVLTDAAIDSAVNPIYGIAAPTLMGSVPRIGTMYSDIIMDEKYI
                     TENYKSVDSMIDML"
                     /modified_by="walter.fuchs"
                     /label="NP1450L"
     CDS             complement(130643..131902)
                     /gene="BA71V-NP419L (g3L)"
                     /codon_start=1
                     /product="BA71V-NP419L (g3L)"
                     /note="similar to African swine fever virus E75 strain
                     E75of INSD accession FN557520"
                     /translation="MLNQFPGQLSNNVFCFPPIESETKSGKKASWIICVQVMQHNTIL
                     PITDEMFSTDVKDAVAEIFTKFFVEEGAMRISKTTRVTEGKNLGKKNATTVVHQAFKD
                     ALSKYNRHARQKRGAHTNKGMIPPMLIKHFNIIPKTFFEDETDPIVQRKRNGVRAVAC
                     QQGDGSILLYSRTEKEFLGLDNIKKELKQLYLFIDVRVYLDGELYLHHKPLQWIAGQA
                     NAKADSSELHFYVFDCFWSDQLQMPSNKRQQLLTNIFKQKEDFTFIHQVENFSIKDED
                     EALRLKTQFIKEGYEGAIVRNANGPYEPGYNNYHSPHLAKLKPLLDAEFILVDYTQGK
                     KGKDLGAILWVCELPNKKRFVVTPKHLTYADRYALFQKLTPALFKKHLYGKELTVEYA
                     ELSSKTGIPLQARAVGFREPINVLEII"
                     /modified_by="walter.fuchs"
                     /label="NP419L"
     CDS             131968..134574
                     /gene="BA71V-NP868R (g4R)"
                     /codon_start=1
                     /product="BA71V-NP868R (g4R)"
                     /note="similar to African swine fever virus E75 strain
                     E75of INSD accession FN557520"
                     /translation="MASLENLVARYQRCFNDQSLKNSTIELEIRFQHINFLLFKTVYE
                     ALVAQEIPSTISHSIRCIKKVHHENHCREKILPSDNFYFKKQSLMFFKFSEPASLGCK
                     VSLAIEQPIRKFILDSSVLVRLKNRTTFQISELWKIELTIVKQLMGSEVSAKLTAFKT
                     LLFDTPEQQTAKNMMTLINPDDEYLYEIEIEYTGKPESLTAADVIKIKNTVLTLISPN
                     HLMLTAYHQAIEFIASHILSSEILLARIKSGKWGLKRLLPQVKSMTKADYMKFYPPVG
                     YYVTDKADGIRGIAVVQDTQMYVVADQLYSLGTTGIEPLKPTILDGEFMPEKKEFYGF
                     DVIMYEGNLLTQQGFETRIEALNKGIKVLQAFNIKAEMKPFISLTSADPNVLLKNFES
                     VFKKKTRPYSIDGIILVEPGNSYLNTNTFKWKPTWDNTLDFLVRKCPENLNVPEYAPK
                     KSFSLHLLFVGISGELFKKLALNWCPGYTKLFPVTQRNQNYFPVQFQPSDFPLAFLYY
                     HPDTSSFSDIDGKVLEMRCLKREVNYVSWEIVKIREDRQQDLKTGSYFGNDFKTAELT
                     WLNYMDPFSFEELAKGPSGMYFAGAKTGIYRAQTALISFIKQEIIQKISHQSWVIDLG
                     IGKGQDLGRYLDAGIRHLVGIDKDQTALAELIYRKFSHATTRQHKHATNIYVLHQDLA
                     EPAKEISEKVHQIYGFPKEGASSIVSNLFIHYLMKSSQQVENLAVLCHKLLQPGGMVW
                     FTTMLGERVLELLHENRIELNEVWEARENEVVKFAIKRLFKEDVLQETGQEIGVLLPF
                     SNGDFYNEYLVNTAFLIKIFKHHGFSLVQMQSFKEWIPEFQTFSKSLYKILTEADKTW
                     TSLFGFICLRKN"
                     /modified_by="walter.fuchs"
                     /label="NP868R"
     CDS             134631..135383
                     /gene="BA71V-D250R (g5R)"
                     /codon_start=1
                     /product="BA71V-D250R (g5R)"
                     /note="similar to African swine fever virus E75 strain
                     E75of INSD accession FN557520"
                     /Original_Translation="MDTAMQLKTSIGLITCRMNTQSNQIETILVQKRYS
                     LAFSEFIHCHYSINSNHSHLIKMFNNMTINERLLIKTLDFDRMWYHIWIETPVYELYH
                     KKYQKFKKNWLIPDNGKKLISLINQAKGSGTLLWEIPKGKPKENESDLACAIREFEEE
                     TGIAREDYQILPAFKKSMSYFEGKTEYKHIYFLAVLCKSLEEPNMNLSLQYETRIAEI
                     SKISWQNMEAVRFISKRQSLNLEPIIGPAFNFIKNYLRYKH"
                     /Color="#ff00ff"
                     /modified_by="walter.fuchs"
                     /label="D250R"
     misc_feature    134985
                     /Original_Bases="G"
                     /label="G"
                     /note="Geneious type: Editing History Replacement"
     CDS             complement(135589..136056)
                     /gene="BA71V-D129L"
                     /codon_start=1
                     /product="BA71V-D129L"
                     /note="similar to African swine fever virus E75 strain
                     E75of INSD accession FN557520"
                     /translation="MDLNPLLYLQAFNNDATTFNTQGHILEQQSDPTYFDTFANAMQA
                     YIDTKQGGNDEEGTIIIMDDEDFNDSESLEDFLQMMNDEELNDRFSSDDEPEERVNPH
                     EVNFHEVNPHEVNPHEVNLMEINLHRDNQYESSKAPQATFDITEFIKIEEDDE"
                     /modified_by="walter.fuchs"
                     /label="D129L"
     CDS             complement(136170..136409)
                     /gene="BA71V-D79L (g7L)"
                     /codon_start=1
                     /product="BA71V-D79L (g7L)"
                     /note="similar to African swine fever virus E75 strain
                     E75of INSD accession FN557520"
                     /translation="MNKTIEYQKEFLKENNQLLSIPIKKNILKEILQNDEQDTIITNC
                     ITKEVSINLDLIKNPKVLYSIYIMVVEYLKSMNIT"
                     /modified_by="walter.fuchs"
                     /label="D79L"
     CDS             complement(136477..137484)
                     /gene="BA71V-D339L (g9L)"
                     /codon_start=1
                     /product="BA71V-D339L (g9L)"
                     /note="similar to African swine fever virus E75 strain
                     E75of INSD accession FN557520"
                     /translation="MIDQKIFEITLNIDDPANFCTNVEAHLLKELENIYVGKCFKNSF
                     IISITGVIQRSPCFIMRTNNSGRGYMHVRFSALVSYLNAFDLIAAVKIIKNDNNIILG
                     ESLLTEPVTIVIPSSESQNNVAEVGQIVPVQLANSSVYYIPGRQQASATGSIFIPKHT
                     FSVYHVQEELTQEQALNLTKLVNVIETLLDSRSKKDFKHICFFEKLYYTYPISSDEIL
                     DLKIWKGPKGKEVSRLKPCNVLSFLYDALKNKSSSLGFWARPPDLFKSSPLAYQQDNN
                     SFNTTELPIICSAEVMFLTLLKEIINYLQFMNDLCDTFNNEQLIKRHENIWMLIEQRK
                     I"
                     /modified_by="walter.fuchs"
                     /label="D339L"
     CDS             complement(137563..140967)
                     /gene="BA71V-D1133L (g10L)"
                     /codon_start=1
                     /product="BA71V-D1133L (g10L)"
                     /translation="MAYPELVAADFLQQLARRKEFKSLISPPVDQKKLIHDLRSHFVQ
                     IGGPGCEKGGRAFFPCDPYASPFPSIKGLQLHNAQLFVQNFQNPNTPYSRLLLNWQTG
                     TGKSIAAIAIARQFMNHYMNFIENAPWIFVVGFTRAIIQTEMLRRPELGFVSYKEVAE
                     LHRLLHIAKQSGSTTSVESRHLNGFISTLKRRLTDRNRGGFFQFYGYKEFASKLFNIT
                     SKGEEKNFDVLSLFHRSDETEDTLNENDISQFVQKISEAESNGLIRVNQKIMEQLRGG
                     LLIADEIHNVYNIQERNNYGIALQYVLDAFPPHQAPRAVFMSATPVTGSVMEYVDLLN
                     LLVPRHELPNGQPLQRQQLFDNSGHSVKWKKDALALVERLSTGRVSFLLDTNTNYYPE
                     RIFAGKMLSYRDEMLPYLHFIECPMSDYQLETLKQLGPDPKISSNAYSIYDMAFPNPK
                     FSKQTEPKAYGLFNSTETPAALSMASTDWLLENGVQIIEPSRRTPFNVSGSFLSLQPP
                     THISGLAFYSGKYTQMMKDILSIIRQGRGKILIYHNRVRMSGVLILQEILQSNGILNE
                     VSSPVGTTRCSICAAIRDDHTTHSDHQFIPARFTILHSEIEPAVRERSLALFNASSNL
                     EGHQLRILIGSKVIVEGLNFQAVRYEMIMSLPLDIPRLIQVFGRVVRKNSHMELPPNE
                     RNVTIYLYVSTTPDGGPELAKYAQKLKEYILIQEGDKALRKHAIDGFTNQIKIDKPML
                     ESLPLGPSITPANVGATVLNTFEAYGYGEQEVKTISNIIISLFMARPVWTYPELWKAV
                     STPKLIQGITIDNKLFSEDNFALALISLCYSKNQCKELCIQNRLCTIMHVPAKPEHLY
                     IAAVLNHKKEPVLDIETYIRDFQPPMMHSIRITKYLEHSQTKEPFQVLYEKFQKDFQD
                     EPIEQVLIHYPASFHYTMLEALIIDNLAGMGALIEVYKKFFIAFSKKDIQPFPDIFKI
                     ISHVPGDDDTLVGYATEDSVRLITSRQDKTWHEIPLYMLNINVKRKENDIVIGYMESK
                     GKTLKFKIRPPIQVLKKNEITDIRMLNRGAVCETRGREEQQKIVDQLGISLNLTKISA
                     IKLCLLIRNTLLQKEMEARNQPNGMQDGIRWFYLFNDKMPSLVHTS"
                     /modified_by="walter.fuchs"
                     /label="D1133L"
     CDS             complement(141198..141551)
                     /gene="BA71V-D117L (p17, i1L)"
                     /codon_start=1
                     /product="BA71V-D117L (p17, i1L)"
                     /note="similar to African swine fever virus E75 strain
                     E75of INSD accession FN557520"
                     /translation="MDTETSPLLSHNLSTREGIKQSTQGFLAHTIVKYPGITAIILGI
                     LILLVIILIVVAIVYYNRSVDCKSTMPKLPPPGYYVQQPEPHHHFPVFFRKRKNSTSQ
                     QHIPSDEQLAELAHS"
                     /modified_by="walter.fuchs"
                     /label="D117L"
     CDS             141608..142225
                     /gene="BA71V-D205R (i2R)"
                     /codon_start=1
                     /product="BA71V-D205R (i2R)"
                     /note="similar to African swine fever virus E75 strain
                     E75of INSD accession FN557520"
                     /translation="MAMQKLFTYIYEFIEYRKMVLLEEKVPYDRFVQMIFNTGFFRIN
                     AETLNHGIVSVFIFGANGKYVHHGGDMRTLLTNALNEKKQYEELILIVDKPILGKKNI
                     LDIIVEQRAANPTVVINIYPYHLFCINIPKVSAIPRHKLITQEEAQAFLGREYLQPQD
                     LMQISASDPPVVWLGGRPGDFVQIERPSETAMHAVVIRYITKSKI"
                     /modified_by="walter.fuchs"
                     /label="D205R"
     CDS             complement(142267..143304)
                     /gene="BA71V-D345L (i3L, i4L)"
                     /codon_start=1
                     /product="BA71V-D345L (i3L, i4L)"
                     /note="similar to African swine fever virus E75 strain
                     E75of INSD accession FN557520"
                     /translation="METFVRLFKDSPQQRSNAWHATRRTQVGGSDLASVLGLNPYKSY
                     YITLAEKANLFKKNLNHAACNWGTLFERVSKDLLELFCQTTVIGDNIHIDGTYLGYPG
                     HSNSPDGFCYLTLGYTQQSWEIKTIFNDVCYETTKRIPVLVEIKSPFNRKIKNSVPSY
                     YVPQIQSGLALSPPISMAIYVEAMFRVCGIHQLGWNNETNTDIHPPESMLPLAWGIIT
                     ICSTQEYTEAPQDFGTLNAETFHQFLETLYQKDQYMIHYSMPYETACPEMSNVVGYFG
                     WKVFIFQIIPVMKHPQFLKDKYPIIQQFLHDLHTIQTSPSPMEAYEKICCTKESALST
                     EDIDDFTNMLT"
                     /modified_by="walter.fuchs"
                     /label="D345L"
     CDS             complement(143304..143855)
                     /gene="BA71V-S183 (i5L)"
                     /codon_start=1
                     /product="BA71V-S183 (i5L)"
                     /note="similar to African swine fever virus E75 strain
                     E75of INSD accession FN557520"
                     /translation="MSVVVGGVEYSLNNWAKYEIKRRAAELESVNYYPRCEYIMPEDI
                     VVSILGSKPNCPFLEALKRFHDFLSKRRIIFKEGYLVIPWMGAQDVADMIHHVENRIN
                     LGHLEDLAHMLKLITYHKSLDTSINQSFKNLYAFKFPDANIETHELKLIRQLEKKMYG
                     YILRLEKLQTMLTFYIEFLLKQV"
                     /modified_by="walter.fuchs"
                     /label="S183L"
     CDS             143914..144735
                     /gene="BA71V-S273R (i6R)"
                     /codon_start=1
                     /product="BA71V-S273R (i6R)"
                     /note="similar to African swine fever virus E75 strain
                     E75of INSD accession FN557520"
                     /translation="MSILEKITSSPSECAEHITDKYSCLSKKIQKELTSFLQKKETFG
                     CDSESCVITHPAVKAYAQQKGLDLSKELETRFKAPGPRNNTGLLTNFNIDETLQRWAI
                     KYTKFFNCPFSMMDFERIHYKFNQVDMVKVYKGEELQYVEGKAVKRPCNTFGCVLNTD
                     FSTGTGKHWVAIFVDMRGDCWSIEYFNSAGNSPPGPVIRWMERVKQQLLKIHHTVKTL
                     AVTNIRHQRSQTECGPYSLFYIRARLDNVSYTHFISTRITDEDMYKFRTHLFRIA"
                     /modified_by="walter.fuchs"
                     /label="S273R"
     CDS             144770..148348
                     /gene="BA71V-P1192R (i7R)"
                     /codon_start=1
                     /product="BA71V-P1192R (i7R)"
                     /translation="METFEISDFKEHAKKKSMWAGALNKVTISGLMGVFTEDEDLMAL
                     PIHRDHCPALLKIFDELIVNATDHERACHNKTKKVTYIKISFDKGVFSCENDGPGIPI
                     VKHEQASLIAKRDVYVPEVASCYFLAGTNINKAKDCIKGGTNGVGLKLAMVHSQWAIL
                     TTADGSQKYVQYINQRLDNIEPPTITPSREMFTRIELMPVYQELGYAQPLSETEQADL
                     SAWIYLRACQCAAYVGKGTTIYYNDKPCSTSSVMALAKMYTLVTAPNSTIYTATIKAD
                     AKPYSLHPLQVAAVVSPKFKKFEHVSIINGVNCVKGEHVTFLKKAINEMVVKKFQQTI
                     KDKNRKTTLRDSCSNIFVVIVGSIPGIEWTGQRKDELSIAENVFKTHYSIPSSFLTSM
                     TRSIVDILLQSISKKDNHKQIDVDKYTRARNAGGKKAQDCMLLAAEGDSALSLLRAGL
                     TLGKSNPSGPSFDFCGMISLGGVIMNACKKVTNITTDSGETIMVRNEQLTNNKVLQGI
                     VQVLGLDFNCHYKTQEERAKLRYGCIVACVDQDLDGCGKILGLLLAYFHLFWPQLIVH
                     GFVKRLLTPLIRVYEKGNTVPVEFYYEQEFDAWAKKQTSLANHTVKYYKGLAAHDTHE
                     VKSMFKHFDKMVYTFTLDDSAKELFHIYFGGESELRKRELCTGVVPLTETQTQSIHSV
                     RRIPCSLHLQVDTKAYKLDAIERQIPNFLDGMTRARRKILAGGLKCFASNNRERKVFQ
                     FGGYVADHMFYHHGDMSLNTSIIKAAQYYPGSSHLYPVFIGIGSFGSRHLGGKDAGSP
                     RYISVQLASEFIKTMFPTEDSWLLPYVFEDGQRAEPEYYVPVLPLAIMEYGANPSEGW
                     KYTTWARQLEDILALVRAYVDKNNPKHELLHYAIDHKITVLPLRPSNYNFKGHLKRFG
                     QYYYSYGTYVVSEQRNMITITELPLRVPTVAYIESIKKSSNRMAFIEEIVDYSSSETI
                     EILVKLKPNSLSRIMEEFKETEEQNSIENFLRLRNCLHSHLNFVKPKGGIIEFNSYYE
                     ILYAWLPYRRDLYQKRLMRERAVLKLRLIMETAIVRYINESADLNLSHYEDEKEAGRI
                     LSEHGFPPLNQSLITSPEFATIEELNQKALQGCYTYILSLQARELLIAAKTRRVEKIK
                     KMQARLDKVEQLLQESPFPGASVWLEEIDAVEKAIIKGRNTQWKFH"
                     /modified_by="walter.fuchs"
                     /label="P1192R"
     CDS             complement(148382..149461)
                     /gene="BA71V-H359L (j1L)"
                     /codon_start=1
                     /product="BA71V-H359L (j1L)"
                     /note="similar to African swine fever virus E75 strain
                     E75of INSD accession FN557520"
                     /translation="MEKIFQNVDIKPLLIDFSNPFIKNAAKKLFQLEEQLPLVPVNVM
                     MDFKSINRATVHGLSRVLQDEIPNYMLDIKPGGYKIEDSTDLFMTEQFIRNRINFIPI
                     YAENETLVFALRSLNNSCEVKTIYSRDLIQVAGPKLKYPIFNPTFEIGFLQPGKSLII
                     EDIYIKKGIGRKHAAFNLAVKTHFSHLDIEQYPTDKKEYMALSGYKQSSMTSDPRHHR
                     LGLCFPAVPLPRINQAIRTYLKNACRVIIGRIQNIQKIYENFEEPQPELVLFSMDEEK
                     TKAIITIKDETHTIGNLLKTCIYEMIPDISFVGYQCIPHKQEMVLTIIHKASQEDLIT
                     LLEKSIQNIIQIFQTLEKNIDERIA"
                     /modified_by="walter.fuchs"
                     /label="H359L"
     CDS             149496..150023
                     /gene="BA71V-H171R (j2R)"
                     /codon_start=1
                     /product="BA71V-H171R (j2R)"
                     /note="similar to African swine fever virus E75 strain
                     E75of INSD accession FN557520"
                     /translation="MVVYDLLVSLSKESIDVLRFIETNLAAFNQQYIFFNIQRKNSIM
                     TPLLITPQQEKISQIVEFLMDEYNKSNRRPGPPREQPMPAYPLLPYQQSSEEQPMMPY
                     QQPPGDDDQPYEQIYHKKHASQQVNTELSDYYQHILALGDEDKGMDSMLKLPERAKRE
                     SDDEDDMFPIKKLTT"
                     /modified_by="walter.fuchs"
                     /label="H171R"
     CDS             150055..150432
                     /gene="BA71V-H124R"
                     /codon_start=1
                     /product="BA71V-H124R"
                     /note="similar to African swine fever virus E75 strain
                     E75of INSD accession FN557520"
                     /translation="MNLEYVHVVQKFNQVLLELTKKVCTVVGGNKPTYWYHHIRRVCS
                     ECPSMPMSMIGPYLNVYKTQIVTKDKNFFMNFDPPAHNEYTFIIQKLKEAARNMPEDE
                     LEQYWAKLLFLLKSYIKCKPFIN"
                     /modified_by="walter.fuchs"
                     /label="H124R"
     CDS             150455..151474
                     /gene="BA71V-H339R (j4R)"
                     /codon_start=1
                     /product="BA71V-H339R (j4R)"
                     /note="similar to African swine fever virus E75 strain
                     E75of INSD accession FN557520"
                     /translation="MAGRVKIKQKELIDSTVKNKNVMNLFHEIIGSKGNINFSVVWPK
                     FKKIKQSVYDYISTLSVLEKASVMQNFEDDKKMLELFVQKLWAAYEGYFKYPEIEKYE
                     VEGQVNFNQVPHHVLEKFSQLYRSRINSELVTLILNSCAFLSKYNDYILKKDPYILTI
                     TPGLCFSPIPNFEDLNFKYLYNSDKNSQHDKDFIMFILYKLYTAALGVYNAISIPDID
                     VEDLENIILSSVSQIKKQIPRCKDAFNKIESSVHLLRKNFNTYYSDYVGSGYNPTIIM
                     EQYIKDISQDSKNISPRISYQFRTIIKYYRDMIATKHQTMDPQVLNLVKHVEKKLDML
                     DREKN"
                     /modified_by="walter.fuchs"
                     /label="H339R"
     CDS             151486..151821
                     /gene="BA71V-H108R (j5R)"
                     /codon_start=1
                     /product="BA71V-H108R (j5R)"
                     /note="similar to African swine fever virus E75 strain
                     E75of INSD accession FN557520"
                     /translation="MVNLFPVFTLIVIITILITTRELSTTMLIVSLVTDYIIINTQYT
                     EQQHEMNKFSAQQGLQKNSFDESYNKDKKPNTHISYQWLAPELKEAENKYWWGNDDPY
                     SQSVLADAS"
                     /modified_by="walter.fuchs"
                     /label="H108R"
     CDS             151781..152482
                     /gene="BA71V-H233R (j6R)"
                     /codon_start=1
                     /product="BA71V-H233R (j6R)"
                     /note="similar to African swine fever virus E75 strain
                     E75of INSD accession FN557520"
                     /translation="MILIASPFSLTHLEYLNTWHAHIKNIAQQHGLDIKVAIVISNTH
                     LNNFLPVSTPLNIECITFPGCGIKEIDLLWARIKLFQHYCAIGARLLWLVSADIRPSV
                     STWPAIADSLKKGADAVVVPYPSRWNNLIPTVIKEIVVRQKKCLVAVDAHHLDTDTQI
                     VGAGMGCIVLTLKALMVRLSIGKQPIKILWPDLHGTAEGIPLEGVEVGWFLNAYAHKL
                     NIRCLGRDYIAQHLN"
                     /modified_by="walter.fuchs"
                     /label="H233R"
     CDS             152563..153288
                     /gene="BA71V-H240R (j7R)"
                     /codon_start=1
                     /product="BA71V-H240R (j7R)"
                     /note="similar to African swine fever virus E75 strain
                     E75of INSD accession FN557520"
                     /translation="MAANIMATRAATKMAGKKEHQYCLLDTQEKRHGHYPFSFELKPY
                     GQTGANIIGVQGSLTHVVKMTVFPFMIPFPLQKTRIDDFIGGRVYLFFKELDMQAFSD
                     VNGMQYHFEFKVVLVSSSQVELLPVNNTYKFTYAIPELQYLTPIFYDLSGALDFPLDT
                     LSVHVDSLTHHIHLPIQNHNLTTGDRVFVSGYKHLQTIETCKNNIIFIKDIPPLSSEK
                     INLYIPKNRIRIPLYFKSLKASK"
                     /modified_by="walter.fuchs"
                     /label="H240R"
     CDS             complement(153281..154180)
                     /gene="BA71V-R298L (j8L)"
                     /codon_start=1
                     /product="BA71V-R298L (j8L)"
                     /note="similar to African swine fever virus E75 strain
                     E75of INSD accession FN557520"
                     /translation="MSRPEQQFKKVLKNPQAQYAVYPTVKVERISTTEHSYFIATKPM
                     FEGGRRNNVFLGHQIRQSVVFKYVSKKEIPGNEVIVMKALQDTPGIIKLIEYTENAMY
                     YILIIEYIPNSVDLLHYHYFKKLEENEAKKIMFQLILIIQNIYEKGFIHGDIKDENLI
                     IDIKQKMIKVIDFGSAVRLNEDHPQYNMFGTWEYVCPEFYYYGYYYQLPLTVWTIGMV
                     AVNLFRFRAENFYLNDILKGENYIPDHISETGKQFITDCLTINENKRLSFKGLVSHPW
                     FKGLKKEIQPISELGVDYKNVIT"
                     /modified_by="walter.fuchs"
                     /label="R298L"
     CDS             complement(154155..156275)
                     /gene="BA71V-Q706L (j10L)"
                     /codon_start=1
                     /product="BA71V-Q706L (j10L)"
                     /note="similar to African swine fever virus E75 strain
                     E75of INSD accession FN557520"
                     /translation="MSCVHNNTSFPVQIEAYLKEVFEKYKELQESKDTSLTARFARAL
                     KYYQFLIYTAFSDPKFGIGQGENTRGLLIYHQMGMGKTILSLSLAISLSHIYNPILIA
                     PKSLHSNFQQSLLKLIKLLYPETTDHSKELQKISRRFRFVSLDAYNMGQQIIKAGGSL
                     NGCLLIVDEAHNLFRGIINSANDKTNARQLYNNIMQAKNIRILFLTGTPCSKDPFEMV
                     PCFNMLSGRILLPLHYERFYTAYVNKTTNSPLNADKLLNRLVGMISYAGNQNELNKLF
                     PTELPLIIEKVEMSPEQYRQYLLARDVENAEKHASSGMHEKINTAALCLPGSEQESGS
                     SYYVRSRMISIFASEMLTIKEDEKLSEAVQQLPKEAFTETSSPKIVCMLKNIKTSPGP
                     VLIYSQFVELGLHVVARFLEIEGYQCLQPLKVLEEGHNAILLHKDGKDLMVKNFAEDE
                     PTHTLVLSSKITRFTLITGKILSKERDMIQQLWNSPLNIHGEVIKILLVSKTGAEGLD
                     LKYGRQVHILEPYWDKAREDQVKARIIRIGSHDTLPSEEKTVQPFLYIAVANQKMFYS
                     IPEGSQEQKTIDERFHERGLEKSHLNSAFRDLLKRAAIECAFNGESGCLMCQPTNALL
                     FHENFERDLRLPNPCQPLVKTEVKAYSISYEGKQFFYQKNKGVGLGYTFYEYNPIIKA
                     YIEIKPSNPLYIKLIKHVQAGTTV"
                     /modified_by="walter.fuchs"
                     /label="Q706L"
     CDS             complement(156233..157762)
                     /gene="BA71V-QP509L"
                     /codon_start=1
                     /product="BA71V-QP509L"
                     /note="similar to African swine fever virus E75 strain
                     E75of INSD accession FN557520"
                     /translation="MEAIISFAGIGINYKKLQSKLQHDFGRFLRALTITARALPGQPK
                     HIAIRQETAFTLQGEYIYFPLLLRKQFEMFNMVYTAHPVSLRTLPCVETEFPLFNYQQ
                     EMVDKIHKKLLSPYGRFYLHLNTGLGKTRIAISIIQKLLYPTLVIVPTKAIQIQWIDE
                     LKLLLPHLRVAAYNNAACKKKDITSKEYDVIVGIINTLRKKPEPFFEPFGLVVLDEAH
                     ELHSPENYKIFWKIQLSRILGLSATPLDRPDGMDKIILHHLGQPQRTVSPTTTFSGYV
                     REIEYQGHPDFIKPVCINEKVSAIATIDKLLQDPSRIQLVVNETKRLYSLHTAEPQKW
                     GTNEPYGIIIFVEFRKLLEIFYQALSEEFKDVQIIVPEVALLCGGVSNTALSQAHSAS
                     IILLTYGYGRRGISFKHMTSIIMATPRRNNMEQILGRITRQGSDEKKVRIVVDIKDTL
                     SPLSSQVYDRHRIYKKKGYPIFKCSASYQQPYSSNEVLIWDPYNESCLASTTTPPSPS
                     K"
                     /modified_by="walter.fuchs"
                     /label="QP509L"
     CDS             157752..158873
                     /gene="BA71V-QP383R (j11R)"
                     /codon_start=1
                     /product="BA71V-QP383R (j11R)"
                     /translation="MASILTLDGLYAEVPKFLPEALREGCAGKKPLSFYIQQILNLMG
                     CDGNEYHVLFTSSSEEANTHMIMAAVRRHLLRTQQRPHVIIGAAEPPSVTECVKALAQ
                     EKRCVYTIIPLKNFEIDPVAVYDAIQSNTCLACISGTNAVVKTFNKLQEISKVLGAIP
                     LHSEMSDVVYQGCIKQHPPADSFSLNSLYGFLGVGILGIKKKAMQGLGPLIFGGGLRG
                     GSPNVPGIHALYKTLTQQRPSIKKINTVHKLFMKILKKHQHVYLPIEGMPSNGIPVEG
                     PKSLPGYILFSVGRSAEELQKKIFTKFNVKVGRIVNLQEVLFRIKIPQKYWETLLFIQ
                     LREDLTKENIKRVMAILMYLDTVTPRGSLPPPSYSSSFS"
                     /modified_by="walter.fuchs"
                     /label="QP383R"
     CDS             complement(158821..159375)
                     /gene="BA71V-E184L (j12L)"
                     /codon_start=1
                     /product="BA71V-E184L (j12L)"
                     /note="similar to African swine fever virus E75 strain
                     E75of INSD accession FN557520"
                     /translation="MKTFITCTSVKNYFRQHLKTNQRISSELISYVCTILNHICHQYL
                     QNPQAQEEEWFALIKELPIIKDGLSKEERFFSSGVKHFLHEYKITPENQEKSQKMLNA
                     ITEQLMSRLCKVFSIMIQRQGFLKTQTLMYSHLFTILNILMVADNLYGEQDPTEFFSL
                     IIEQTKTIKKKKKSSSEEEESHEE"
                     /modified_by="walter.fuchs"
                     /label="E184L"
     CDS             complement(159419..159976)
                     /gene="BA71V-E183L (p54, j13L)"
                     /codon_start=1
                     /product="BA71V-E183L (p54, j13L)"
                     /note="similar to African swine fever virus E75 strain
                     E75of INSD accession FN557520"
                     /translation="MDSEFFQPVYPRHYGECLSPTSTPSFFSTHMCTILVAIVVLIII
                     IIVLIYLFSSRKKKAAAAAIEEEDIQFINPYQDQQWAGATPQPGTSKPAGATTGNVGK
                     PITDRPATDRPVTNSSVADRPVMNSPVTDRLIMATGGPAAASAASAELYTTATTQNTA
                     SQTMPAVEALRQRSTYTHKDLENSL"
                     /modified_by="walter.fuchs"
                     /label="E183L"
     CDS             160007..161278
                     /gene="BA71V-E423R (j14R)"
                     /codon_start=1
                     /product="BA71V-E423R (j14R)"
                     /note="similar to African swine fever virus E75 strain
                     E75of INSD accession FN557520"
                     /translation="MLWRNEITEFMDQLSKYCQEILKTFKQLRPSEYKQYNEFLTQVT
                     PLLQKTPEKIPEEVDHIFDYLDNVEKICELLVHASSIIISSKIREQVKHGMSFSYKTD
                     LDSLAGILSQKQYVLIHLSKNIAAHYFNTCLNQGKSRLDLKAASVFYNSRPRTASSAE
                     LYRKMLYAYGSLQEINYYTEKARNKTLDVEESDSITTIERTARHNLSLMHPLEAMGLT
                     FGATNTNADPEDLKDKTVINLTLPQATESVTYHLNSLMQLKKVSTTSGLNTNILKAFD
                     NIISAPVKKNKMASKLAPGMDVVFTSDNGKTFFTKNVLSKNMLAGPKERVFAYNNLIS
                     NLNNSCFIQNHNDFLRQQDSWPFYDAHNFTNKFLMQPIFSGQTRPRLQGAMEAAHVET
                     RLTAFLQSIQPSRPQDPSILASPKLSALILN"
                     /modified_by="walter.fuchs"
                     /label="E423R"
     CDS             161453..162358
                     /gene="BA71V-E301R (j15R)"
                     /codon_start=1
                     /product="BA71V-E301R (j15R)"
                     /note="similar to African swine fever virus E75 strain
                     E75of INSD accession FN557520"
                     /Original_Translation="MSEDIRRGPGRPPKKRVVPNFERKGILEKPVRPQS
                     RLEFSYDNPLIFKNLFIYFKNLKSKNILVRCTPTEITFFSRDQSQASFVIATIDGKNV
                     NHYYASDVFWLGINRELVEKMFNSIDRSFLKITIVHRYDKPETLFFIFTDFDIDKECT
                     YQITVSEPELDMDLIEMEKSISEERLKNYPLRWEFTSKQLKKTFSDLSNYTELVTIEK
                     LGGDTPLHLYFQKFNSISYHEMYKSSNKINLTSTIPKSQVFQINVKIAHIKSLASAMV
                     TDKIRILCEENGNLIFQSEMDALLLNTITLNNMI"
                     /Color="#ffff00"
                     /modified_by="walter.fuchs"
                     /label="E301R"
     CDS             complement(162388..162828)
                     /gene="BA71V-E146L (j16L)"
                     /codon_start=1
                     /product="BA71V-E146L (j16L)"
                     /note="similar to African swine fever virus E75 strain
                     E75of INSD accession FN557520"
                     /translation="MGGTTDFVLSITIVLIILIIIAYIWYNFTGWSPFKYSKGNTVTF
                     KTPDDSSIAYMRFKNCVFTFTDPKGSLHSIDVTNVLNNMAKGFRDAQNPPSSFTLGGH
                     CQAPLNAFSFILPGVNDRATVTTAEEAKKWENCDATLTGLQRVI"
                     /modified_by="walter.fuchs"
                     /label="E146L"
     CDS             complement(163004..163603)
                     /gene="BA71V-E199L (j18L)"
                     /codon_start=1
                     /product="BA71V-E199L (j18L)"
                     /note="similar to African swine fever virus E75 strain
                     E75of INSD accession FN557520"
                     /translation="MSCMPVSTKCNDIWVDFSCTGPSISELQKKEPNAWAAISRSQKN
                     QQTAEDDTIIGSICDKQGLCSKDEYAYSQYCACVNSGTLWAECAFAPCNGNKNAYKTT
                     EHRNILTNKQCPSGLTICQNIAEYGGTGNISDLYQNFNCNSVINTFLINVMNHPFLTL
                     ILIILILVIIYRLMSSSGAKQNGDKLPPPSLIFSNLNNF"
                     /modified_by="walter.fuchs"
                     /label="E199L"
     CDS             163631..164128
                     /gene="BA71V-E165R (k1R)"
                     /codon_start=1
                     /product="BA71V-E165R (k1R)"
                     /note="similar to African swine fever virus E75 strain
                     E75of INSD accession FN557520"
                     /translation="MATNFFIQPITEEAETYYPPSVITNKRQDLGVDVYCCSDLVLQP
                     GLNIVRLHIKVACEHKGKKCGFKIMARSSMCTHERLLILANSIGLIDPGYVGELMLKI
                     INLGDTPVQIWAKECLVQLVAQGDHMPDHVNILKRNQIFPLFAPTPRGEGRFGSTGEA
                     GIMRT"
                     /modified_by="walter.fuchs"
                     /label="E165R"
     CDS             164151..164900
                     /gene="BA71V-E248R (k2R)"
                     /codon_start=1
                     /product="BA71V-E248R (k2R)"
                     /note="similar to African swine fever virus E75 strain
                     E75of INSD accession FN557520"
                     /translation="MGGSTSKNSFKNTTNIISHSIFNQMQSCISMLDGKNYIGVFGDG
                     NIINHVFQDLNLSLDTSCVQKHVNEENFITNLSNQITQNLKDQEVALTQWMDAGHHDQ
                     KTDIEENIKVNLKTTLIQNCVSALSGMNVLVVKGNGNIVENATQKQSQQIISNCLQGS
                     KQAIDTTTGITNTVNQYSHYTSKNFFEFIADAISAVFKSIMVAAVVIVVIIVGFIAVF
                     YFLHSRHRHEEEEEAEPLITSKILKNAAVSQ"
                     /modified_by="walter.fuchs"
                     /label="E248R"
     CDS             164939..165304
                     /gene="BA71V-E120R (p14.5)"
                     /codon_start=1
                     /product="BA71V-E120R (p14.5)"
                     /note="similar to African swine fever virus E75 strain
                     E75of INSD accession FN557520"
                     /translation="MADLNSPIQYLKDDFKDQTSIGSLEYDENSDTMIPSFAAGLENY
                     EPIPSPTTSSSLYSHLTHNMEKIAEEDDINFLHDTREFTSLVPDEADNKPEDDEESGG
                     AKPKKKKHLFPKLSSHKSK"
                     /modified_by="walter.fuchs"
                     /label="E120R"
     CDS             165333..166223
                     /gene="BA71V-E296R (k4R)"
                     /codon_start=1
                     /product="BA71V-E296R (k4R)"
                     /note="similar to African swine fever virus E75 strain
                     E75of INSD accession FN557520"
                     /translation="MFGAFVSHRLWSDSSCTTTCIANSIANYVAFGEQIEFPFKSAQV
                     FIAGPRKAVINIQEEDKAELSKIIAKHNLWVVAHGTYLDVPWSSRSAFVTHFIHQELL
                     ICKEVGIKGLVLHLGAVEPELIVEGLKKIKPVEGVVIYLETPHNKHHTYKYSTIEQIK
                     ELFLRIRNTRLKHIGLCIDTAHIWSSGVNISSYKDAGQWLRSLENIHSVIPPSHIMFH
                     LNDAATECGSGIDRHASLFEGMIWKSYSHKIKHSGLYCFVEYITRHQCPAILERNLGS
                     SMQLQTALTTEFHTLKSLLK"
                     /modified_by="walter.fuchs"
                     /label="E296R"
     CDS             166226..166561
                     /created_by="walter.fuchs"
                     /modified_by="walter.fuchs"
                     /label="E111R"
     CDS             complement(166896..167618)
                     /gene="BA71V-I267L (k7L)"
                     /codon_start=1
                     /product="BA71V-I267L (k7L)"
                     /note="similar to African swine fever virus E75 strain
                     E75of INSD accession FN557520"
                     /translation="MLLVLIDVDGFMGQLYNENGTQMILIPREAVIFYWEKNTAFNIL
                     QLFFHGGIDTIFEKTNQRSFAFQSRYIHHFTLDESPLPNSIALPTDTLQAFEACKKNI
                     FQHLVKITKDHEQILLLHKGGPEGEWIRNFNIPNATVQNLNDLCCPSVEKLVLKKKDY
                     VPSSFGCPKHIQGSNHCPIFECHVLFKWIQENTFITQGVLERSSLPYEKAVLFIEHRI
                     NMVDNHPFKKDSIKQNQKKRTG"
                     /modified_by="walter.fuchs"
                     /label="I267L"
     CDS             167769..168449
                     /gene="BA71V-I226R (k8R)"
                     /codon_start=1
                     /product="BA71V-I226R (k8R)"
                     /note="similar to African swine fever virus E75 strain
                     E75of INSD accession FN557520"
                     /translation="MKMETFLVCLFHNAAGLRQQIQEILYLLRMHIYETNLYLKQELS
                     RLIYPNRQLSFVLLMPLSLLRNWDDIEYLTDIVDDKQTLHYAANLLTIYVLHLSMYQK
                     LTKPYFLLAVKRVSEKLNKKQRHSFYEVLVTSETLNNYENLPKNILNTLMFAVRYVFK
                     PTPNYSEIIAELEKKNKIHHIIFNMVITDFQQIREQHMCKHLCETNNELRQECKEIIF
                     DLKVVGNV"
                     /modified_by="walter.fuchs"
                     /label="I226R"
     CDS             complement(168446..169177)
                     /gene="BA71V-I243L (k9L)"
                     /codon_start=1
                     /product="BA71V-I243L (k9L)"
                     /note="similar to African swine fever virus E75 strain
                     E75of INSD accession FN557520"
                     /translation="MKMHIARDSIVYLLNKHLQNTILTNKIEQECFLQADTPKKYLQY
                     IKPFLINCMTKNITTDLVMKDSKRLEPYITLEMRDIIQMMFFRTFQKHTFFRENTNLC
                     TEYVQKIEASCYHYTYQQQEKTFLEEYSTRCGMINHIINCEKKSHQQQDNDALNKLIS
                     GELKPEAIGSMTFAELCPSAALKEKTEITLRSQQKVAEKTSQLYKCPNCKQRMCTYRE
                     VQTRALDEPSTIYCTCKKCGHEFIG"
                     /modified_by="walter.fuchs"
                     /label="I243L"
     CDS             169265..169486
                     /gene="BA71V-I73R (k10R)"
                     /codon_start=1
                     /product="BA71V-I73R (k10R)"
                     /note="similar to African swine fever virus E75 strain
                     E75of INSD accession FN557520"
                     /translation="METQKLVSMVKEALDKYSYPLTAKNIKAVIQKEYKVVLPTGSIN
                     SILYSNTELFEKVDKTNTIYPPLWIRKTN"
                     /modified_by="walter.fuchs"
                     /label="I73R"
     misc_feature    169803^169804
                     /Original_Bases="TTATTTTCTTCTTGAACATGAAACCTTTTTTTCTTCTGTTG
                     TTGGTATATAAACAATAGGGCTGTTTGCTGTAGATGCATGATCTTCTATAACTGCTGT
                     CTCAGGATGACGATGTTTTTTTAAACTAAAATTGTAGGATGGAATGAGTGGAATATAG
                     CTATGAGTCGTTTTACCCTGTTTCGTACAGGAATATTTTTTACAAATAGTACGCAGCA
                     AGCATATTAATAAAAATAGAGATGATATACAGGAGCATATAATGGATACCAACACAAA
                     GGGGTAGCAGTTTTTATACCGTTCCGTATTTTTCTTAGCTATCAATTGATTTACTGTA
                     ATATTTATCTCGGGAAATTTTGTTCTACAAAATTTTGTTTGGTATTCCAGAAACTCAT
                     GTCCTGGTTTATTCCCGCAGCTTAAAAAATGATACAGATACGTGTGGTTGTTACTAAA
                     ACTAATTCTTCTTAAGAAAAACTGCGGAAGAAGCTTTAGGTACGTCTGTTCCTGCTTC
                     AGGAGGAAGTAGTATAAGGGACAATTTCTTTTTCCGCACATCAGATTATTGTAGTATA
                     GGTAGGTTGGGGTGTTGGAGCGAATAAGTTTTCTGAGAATGTTATAATCTATGAATTG
                     CAGATCATTATACCTTAGGTCCAAAAACTTGAGTTCCTTACTAAAGCCAGCTGCAATT
                     TCGGAAATATTTTTCATCCCGCAGCGGATAATGCGGATGTCCTGAAACGTTTTTAAAA
                     TACTTGTATTGTAGCGAATACTTATGTTATTTTTTTGTAAATAATCTATGTCGTGACA
                     AGTGCATGAAATACCAGTAGCATTAGTTGGTATAGTATTATATGCAGGAAGTATTATA
                     GTATCATTGAGAATCGTCACATTGTACTTATACCATGTATTATTTTCTGATATAAAGT
                     ATTTGCAAGTGACCGGTGATTTAACCTTACCTGCTAAACCACTTCCTAAAAAAACAAA
                     AAATATGAAAACCCTTAGCAT"
                     /label="TTATTTTCTTCTTGAACATGAAACCTTTTTTTCTTCTGTTGTTGGTATAT
                     AAACAATAGGGCTGTTTGCTGTAGATGCATGATCTTCTATAACTGCTGTCTCAGGATG
                     ACGATGTTTTTTTAAACTAAAATTGTAGGATGGAATGAGTGGAATATAGCTATGAGTC
                     GTTTTACCCTGTTTCGTACAGGAATATTTTTTACAAATAGTACGCAGCAAGCATATTA
                     ATAAAAATAGAGATGATATACAGGAGCATATAATGGATACCAACACAAAGGGGTAGCA
                     GTTTTTATACCGTTCCGTATTTTTCTTAGCTATCAATTGATTTACTGTAATATTTATC
                     TCGGGAAATTTTGTTCTACAAAATTTTGTTTGGTATTCCAGAAACTCATGTCCTGGTT
                     TATTCCCGCAGCTTAAAAAATGATACAGATACGTGTGGTTGTTACTAAAACTAATTCT
                     TCTTAAGAAAAACTGCGGAAGAAGCTTTAGGTACGTCTGTTCCTGCTTCAGGAGGAAG
                     TAGTATAAGGGACAATTTCTTTTTCCGCACATCAGATTATTGTAGTATAGGTAGGTTG
                     GGGTGTTGGAGCGAATAAGTTTTCTGAGAATGTTATAATCTATGAATTGCAGATCATT
                     ATACCTTAGGTCCAAAAACTTGAGTTCCTTACTAAAGCCAGCTGCAATTTCGGAAATA
                     TTTTTCATCCCGCAGCGGATAATGCGGATGTCCTGAAACGTTTTTAAAATACTTGTAT
                     TGTAGCGAATACTTATGTTATTTTTTTGTAAATAATCTATGTCGTGACAAGTGCATGA
                     AATACCAGTAGCATTAGTTGGTATAGTATTATATGCAGGAAGTATTATAGTATCATTG
                     AGAATCGTCACATTGTACTTATACCATGTATTATTTTCTGATATAAAGTATTTGCAAG
                     TGACCGGTGATTTAACCTTACCTGCTAAACCACTTCCTAAAAAAACAAAAAATATGAA
                     AACCCTTAGCAT"
                     /note="Geneious type: Editing History Deletion"
     CDS             complement(170124..170777)
                     /gene="BA71V-I215L (k13L)"
                     /codon_start=1
                     /product="BA71V-I215L (k13L)"
                     /note="similar to African swine fever virus E75 strain
                     E75of INSD accession FN557520"
                     /translation="MVSRFLLAEYRNLTENPSENFKVSVNENNLTEWDVILKGPPDTF
                     YEGGLFKAKINFPPNYPYEPPKLTFISEMWHPNIYADGRLCISILHTDNPEERGMTWS
                     PAQKIETVLLSVISLFNEPNTDSPANVDAAKSYRKFMHKEDLESYAMEVKKTVKKSLD
                     ECSAEDIEYFKNATFNVPAIPSDAYEHEDEEMEDDTYILTYDDDEDEEEEDEEMDDE"
                     /modified_by="walter.fuchs"
                     /label="I215L"
     CDS             complement(170934..171419)
                     /gene="BA71V-I177L (k14L)"
                     /codon_start=1
                     /product="BA71V-I177L (k14L)"
                     /note="similar to African swine fever virus E75 strain
                     E75of INSD accession FN557520"
                     /translation="MYEIILAVIVVVLTIIIFYFYKTPLKCTSTTKNVLLLMKFQLIT
                     INNYQAVTWKNGILAYETIQQTTPLYLSSNGLIYDCTKLQPLTTKTHVTSGEKTIHIG
                     QTYEYNNLLMWKIDDKGYMIITVAGTNFNVIATSAKLGFYTDPPSQFILMPLNFFPPP
                     K"
                     /modified_by="walter.fuchs"
                     /label="I177L"
     CDS             complement(171412..171945)
                     /gene="BA71V-I196L (k15L)"
                     /codon_start=1
                     /product="BA71V-I196L (k15L)"
                     /note="similar to African swine fever virus E75 strain
                     E75of INSD accession FN557520"
                     /translation="MLFRYLVWLFRFIEVKNVASISLLVIGSNYLTTAIANNTSISPT
                     TSSNYITTAISNNISDKDDYTHFSTDKTISDSLTPITLYRAIRSTLNDTSTKTMTDHG
                     LTRPYRPTTVIFHSDTSLPVKNATQDNMIKKIYRQVLSFFIQSNSLFPCFKNHEVFLN
                     LANILNTILCIIVIKNV"
                     /modified_by="walter.fuchs"
                     /label="I196L"
     CDS             complement(172042..172815)
                     /gene="BA71V-DP238L (l1L)"
                     /codon_start=1
                     /product="BA71V-DP238L (l1L)"
                     /note="similar to African swine fever virus E75 strain
                     E75of INSD accession FN557520"
                     /translation="MEVARGENIRKRKFFDMDIPLNKGIKPISYKNIGINTLPKNNMS
                     RKILFKGKISRSSISKDSLAKDNLSKSSMLKDELTRDDSPKNGLIGKKRSAPIDISFQ
                     SMNSSITSSTQKRTKILDKEIEDQSTSNENSPVIVDLTLKPSYMPKISRITEIIHKMK
                     ELNMNRIEDALPSNKKRNEYDDAKNILLQTMEMDEEDYEAENVVIEDSPYLNASLSED
                     DTDSSIVEVETDYSEEEKESMSESESSSDDESYSLYDSF"
                     /modified_by="walter.fuchs"
                     /label="DP238L"
     CDS             172994..174052
                     /gene="MGF 360-16R"
                     /codon_start=1
                     /product="MGF 360-16R"
                     /note="similar to African swine fever virus E75 strain
                     E75of INSD accession FN557520"
                     /translation="MLSLQATAKLAVAANTYSKNIHPILKVFGLWWKNNTLDGPVKIC
                     NHCNQIIVGEYPMCFNHGMSMDVALIRAVKDRNISLVQLFTEWGGNIDYGALCANTPS
                     MQRLCESLGAKPPKGQMFMDTLIHLSDTLDDNDLIRGYEIFEENKVLDYVNLMQLKII
                     LSLKTRIPLMEQLDQIALRQLLQRYWYAMAVQHNLKAAIHYFDNHIPNIKPFRLRCAL
                     YLNDSFKIHDACKTVNMDPNEMMNIACQQDLNFQSILYSYMLGADINKAMLMSLNHGN
                     LSNMWFCIDLGADAFEEAGALAGKKNKRVLQHILGLNIFKRELIPPCKNPDPSQIQLL
                     LKNYTLKNVSTIFTYYCQ"
                     /modified_by="walter.fuchs"
                     /label="MGF 360-16R"
     CDS             complement(174136..175764)
                     /gene="MGF 505-11L"
                     /codon_start=1
                     /product="MGF 505-11L"
                     /note="similar to African swine fever virus E75 strain
                     E75of INSD accession FN557520"
                     /translation="MFSLQKKALQHIYMTPEDASDLTNDLLQHLGLYWNGPIIKMDTV
                     VHLHNKMFSNQSVLKYALAKQANIRILETLVLWVEPEYALAQALKHNRKDVIECIFSH
                     HLTTPSYHHIMHLTSSQELFEFFHLFICKSKNYHARMECLLYAATLYNFQNILEKNRE
                     YIVRHSIGNALFAIACKERHIHLIAWFATAGVFDTYDDSTLFNTAFRLGDYSLLEVAC
                     DLPITYPDHLIISMMQTAIQKNYFRFFKKLLTHFNVYRPIIITDAAYYNRRKILLLLF
                     NQNIFNNFTILCALSAAIKGHASKKTLNLLINRLDAQMTVIDSVYYSIVKYNNINCIP
                     LLRHLKTFRIETLLSIAIHNNNIDIITACKAFLSKDKLYYLVLKMAIISRNDKLFKLY
                     TEQENPMYIFTTMKTIISDLISHTVFQALAIKCLREFHQEKQLPIASLLMVLAKHNYI
                     TKFKKACYAANMSDQKVKQALIKCLFIAAQKNCCQIFKYCFGSLLKVLSRHERNKFFN
                     AVVFARKLASYDDHQEMIHLIDSLIKGFRYLIKD"
                     /modified_by="walter.fuchs"
                     /label="MGF 505-11L"
     CDS             complement(175915..176340)
                     /gene="MGF 100-2L"
                     /codon_start=1
                     /product="MGF 100-2L"
                     /note="similar to African swine fever virus E75 strain
                     E75of INSD accession FN557520"
                     /translation="MGNKESKYLEMCSEEAWLNIPSIFKCIFIRKLFYNKWLKYQEKN
                     LEKRLKLLSFYHPKKDFMGIRDMLDMAPGGSYFITDNVTEEFLMLVVKHPEDGSAEFT
                     KLCLKGGCIVIDGFYYDDLHIFITENPNLYKYPLIHYDR"
                     /modified_by="walter.fuchs"
                     /label="MGF 100-2L"
     CDS             complement(176549..176989)
                     /gene="MGF 100-3L"
                     /codon_start=1
                     /product="MGF 100-3L"
                     /note="similar to African swine fever virus E75 strain
                     E75of INSD accession FN557520"
                     /translation="MGNHLDGSYLPNTVMSIEDKQNKYNEAKEDSKICNKIYIKQSGK
                     IDKKELKRIKKLGFFYSQKNDDEIERMFMNKPNGTFLLTDDATDENLFLVQKDLENGS
                     LNIAKLDFNGKALYINGKNYFSLENYLKTVEDFYKYPLIYNENK"
                     /modified_by="walter.fuchs"
                     /label="MGF 100-3L"
     CDS             complement(176973..177389)
                     /gene="I7L"
                     /codon_start=1
                     /product="I7L"
                     /note="similar to African swine fever virus E75 strain
                     E75of INSD accession FN557520"
                     /translation="MGNNPIKQDMKNCDYYHGDKKLKYMRRMLFNEPLGTYAVSSLFD
                     CDMVVLTWNCPISGRTLHRRIHTRFGQYYHNKCYYTKIDDIVGDYPDTFYRPPYTAIS
                     HKQIYKNNFYFLNFYIYFSLKYTTELKIYSKHGEPP"
                     /modified_by="walter.fuchs"
                     /label="I7L"
     CDS             complement(177549..177677)
                     /gene="I8L"
                     /codon_start=1
                     /product="I8L"
                     /note="similar to African swine fever virus E75 strain
                     E75of INSD accession FN557520"
                     /translation="MHLRINVCYDLYYINGEYYEKIDDFIRLYPHIFYRPLYRYKS"
                     /modified_by="walter.fuchs"
                     /label="I8L"
     CDS             178056..178352
                     /gene="I9R"
                     /codon_start=1
                     /product="I9R"
                     /note="similar to African swine fever virus E75 strain
                     E75of INSD accession FN557520"
                     /translation="MGTFSVTASAKNDNAVCKYLKEPMVENKNYKNILRNEHDKKNLN
                     DALRQHITVHNPVVDWCNNYSTFSSQDFEEYKIYIHSDLMDGRPSPKKTWCVIL"
                     /modified_by="walter.fuchs"
                     /label="I9R"
     CDS             complement(178392..178907)
                     /gene="I10L"
                     /codon_start=1
                     /product="I10L"
                     /note="similar to African swine fever virus E75 strain
                     E75of INSD accession FN557520"
                     /translation="MYHPVIQILIAIILVIILILSYYHLNPPKKKCKTDTDCKDKGQH
                     CVRGTCTDMSCLEAIKQDIKDINIDPTINSCNYTPGFYRFNSTTADLQSPFGKTRIDD
                     GTFFTSYDWFSINTYQSSCLQHKGCIGWEFDMTEPSQHGGECYFYTNPHPALKNSNDI
                     TTIMGIARNTL"
                     /modified_by="walter.fuchs"
                     /label="I10L"
     CDS             complement(179280..179516)
                     /gene="L11L"
                     /codon_start=1
                     /product="L11L"
                     /note="similar to African swine fever virus E75 strain
                     E75of INSD accession FN557520"
                     /translation="MLEPILVMAPIPLILIFLYSYFKVKLHKLITIALFLGCLFFILR
                     DFCFPPMLWTQLHNITLPFSNILGNKSFQVKCNN"
                     /modified_by="walter.fuchs"
                     /label="L11L"
     CDS             179841..180131
                     /gene="I12R"
                     /codon_start=1
                     /product="I12R"
                     /translation="MGVMFAQQIIQLFISQVISVLYTYNKIHYLQQIIKPPSKEPGYW
                     RTYANHHRFCWDCQGGIYRNKVFKNHLSTTKDLNIDKYLMGLFICAKNAPTK"
                     /modified_by="walter.fuchs"
                     /label="I12R"
     CDS             180243..180770
                     /gene="MGF 360-18R"
                     /codon_start=1
                     /product="MGF 360-18R"
                     /translation="MQNKIPNFNLFFFFLYKMLEIVLATLLGDLQQLKDLTPKQRAVA
                     FFRANTKELEDFLYPDGQTEELLPGFLLNHLLEPSGPIEILTGYHLFRQNPKAGRLRG
                     LEVKMLERLYDANIYNMLARLRPELVRDKAVELYWLFRAILICHGPLVLEIVRHETLD
                     FAETAFICAAYFSEP"
                     /modified_by="walter.fuchs"
                     /label="MGF 360-18R"
     CDS             complement(180993..181550)
                     /gene="BA71V-DP71L (I14L, NLS)"
                     /codon_start=1
                     /product="BA71V-DP71L (I14L, NLS)"
                     /translation="MTRRNKRSRRRRKKPLNSIQPGPSKSSVQNEPIKSVSHHLSNIG
                     TNPMLAYILGGNEDLSDDSDWDENTSLENTLMSLNEVPLNDNNHDSKNFNKGFDNNNA
                     LHEVNTKWKAFYSSIKIRQRDIKVHFATDDGLVDVWEADDIDRKGPWEQAAADRLRFQ
                     RRIANAEEILSVALLRKKLNPVEQE"
                     /modified_by="walter.fuchs"
                     /label="DP71L"
     CDS             181772..182842
                     /gene="MGF 360-22R"
                     /codon_start=1
                     /product="MGF 360-22R"
                     /note="similar to African swine fever virus E75 strain
                     E75of INSD accession FN557520"
                     /translation="MPSTLQALAKKVLATPHISKKYCQSKEYCHILKCCGLWWHDAPI
                     TIYPCINKILIKTASFKHGLELNVAFMKAVQENNYDLIRLFIEWGADINFGLATVNTD
                     RTRDLCRELGAKEALSEKEILEIFDKIQYIKSSSNIIVSHELLSNNPLFLNNDQLKLR
                     MFDELHKLSINFVLHEISFNEMLTRYWYSMAILYNLTAAIQYFYQSYKHFKDWRLICG
                     LAYNNVFDLHEIYNKEKTDMNIDEMMQLACMYDGNYTTIYYCFMLGADINRAMIASII
                     NFCDGNLFLCIDLGADVFEESMKMAIEDHNDVLESILSFKNYYSSDVSLLSLKTTDPE
                     KINALLEEESYKSKNRLIYKSY"
                     /modified_by="walter.fuchs"
                     /label="360-22R"
     repeat_region   complement(183494..185643)
                     /Identical_Bases="2,150"
                     /Mismatched_Bases=0
                     /Frequency=2
                     /Percent_Identical="100%"
                     /annotation_group="Repeat 1"
                     /All_Locations="1+; 187,015-"
                     /label="Repeat 1"
ORIGIN      
        1 aaatttatta tatataaagc aggtacaatt ttatattata gtgcagatct tttttgtgaa
       61 aaaaaaataa ttattttttt ttacggggga ataattattt ttgcggtttt gcggtgcgga
      121 aaggtagtta cacaagatgc agaatttcgc ggcggcggcg gagaggtagt tacacaagtt
      181 gcggctggcc ggaaggaatt tcgcggtgcc aaaatgcata ccgttttggt gggcgtcaaa
      241 gtttaaaatt attctgttgc tgtggcgggc cggacgaatt ttgcgggtgg gcgttaaaga
      301 ttaaaattat tcctgttgtt gttggcgtta aacattaaaa ttattactgc tgctgttggc
      361 gttaaacatt aaaattattc ctgttgttgt tggcgttaaa cattaaaatt attactgctg
      421 ctgttggcgt taaacattaa aattattcct acattaaaat tattcctact gctgtggtag
      481 gcgttaaaca ttaaaattat taatactgct gtggtaggcg ttaaacatta aaattattaa
      541 tactgttgtt ggcgttaaag attaaaatta ttactgctgt tgttggcatt aaagattaaa
      601 attattcctg ctgttgttgg cgttaaacat taaaattatt cctgctgctg tggtgggcgt
      661 tattgcagta ggcatcaaaa aatgccgggc taaaatttaa tgttttttcg tcaaaaaacg
      721 ccgccaggat gaatatttat cttacgtggt ttctctgcat actagtgggc aacctgatat
      781 tagcaatcgt atattgcatg atagatgagg tgtgtgataa tatccatata ataagaaatg
      841 ttgccgcccc gccgccgcct gagataccgc cgccgcggta ctaaaactta atgttttttt
      901 gtcacaaatc gccgccagcc atgaacggct atctggtgtg gttcctctac gtgctggcgg
      961 tcaacctgct ggtgctgttc atatgctacg gcatcgaggg cctgctcaag ctctgcgcgg
     1021 cgcaaaaaaa gccggccgag gcggcgccgc ccccgccgta cggcagcgac gacacgccgc
     1081 ggtacgcatg attttgggat gtgaggaatc agatcgccac ctgcggaatt ataaaactta
     1141 atatattttc cgaagaaaat aaattgccgc cgtgcatact ggtttgcgga gaaatcttta
     1201 gctatgttta tttgtgatgt ctggtgtttg gtctacacgt tgttggcatt cctgatattc
     1261 atattaaagt gtcaaattat ggcaatctta tgttatttct ctataaaatt tattggtaga
     1321 gaattcactt tatatattct gctaagtatt ttggctgtat actattggca aacctactta
     1381 gacattgaaa gcgactaaaa tttaatgttt tttcaaaaaa gatcttttat aaaccatgga
     1441 agccggtgtt atgcttttct gcgtatactt aataaatgtg atgataacaa caacatatat
     1501 cacctttcta tatctaagat ccgagtacaa aaaaatgtta attataacac gatcacttta
     1561 attttttttg gtctaggaaa aaaaataaaa ttatagtcat gtgatcctat aaaaatccat
     1621 cagcaccaaa acctctatca aaatatatca tcgctattat gaaaaaataa ttttatatta
     1681 gattcttcat atattaaccc attttttgac tcataatttt cctcatctaa taagatatta
     1741 attttctccg gatctgttat ttttaatgat ataagggagc tatctggact ataataattt
     1801 ttcaatgata atatttttac taattcatta ttatcctgtt gttttgctat ttctaaacac
     1861 tcttcgaagg cagtagctcc taaatctata caaaagaaca agttacaagt ataagatttt
     1921 gtaaccgagg taatcattgc ccgattaatg tcagctccca ttacaaaaca atagtaaata
     1981 gtggaataac tacatatata tgcacaggtt atctctatca tttgattaat atccatacta
     2041 accttctctt tgttatatat ttcatgaaga tcaaacacat tattaaaagc aagcccgcat
     2101 attaatcgcc aatctttaaa ctgcttatat ttttgataga aatattggat ttccttgtaa
     2161 atgaatatat tgtaaaatac gtcgattcgt ggtatcattt gggggcaaaa tggcgtccgg
     2221 ctttcattaa tgcaacattt atttctaaat catctttaaa gcttgctaat tttattattt
     2281 gatgatcctc attcgtagaa agcatgattg gaacttcatc ccaccacaga ccataacgct
     2341 ctaaaataca ataatcatct ttagatacat gctggaagtc cagtaccttt ttgacaagga
     2401 cctgcagaga aagtggtgta gacatatttt tttttttaca aaatagttta agttttaatc
     2461 ttttcaaaaa tgcagattag atagttgaca gataacattg gtacaggagg taataaatgt
     2521 tatgtagacc tataaaaagt gagtggccca caaaaataat caaaataaaa aaaatatgtt
     2581 acatattaaa atgacaattt ctacactgct tattgctctt attgtactac ttattattat
     2641 tttagtggta tttttatatt ataagaagca acaaccacca aaaaaggtct gtaaagtaga
     2701 taaagattgt ggtagtgggg agcattgtgt tcgtggaaca tgtagctcat tgagctgctt
     2761 agatgctgta aaaatggaca aacgagatgt taagatggat tctaagattt cctcatgcaa
     2821 atttactccc aatttttacc attttacgga tactgctgct gagcaagaat ttggaaaaac
     2881 atggcattct ataaaaataa ccccatctcc aggtgaatcc cgtacctccc aagaaatatg
     2941 tgaaagatat tgtttatggg gaacagatga ctgtacaggt tgggaatatt ttggtgatga
     3001 aaaggatgga acatgtaata tatatattaa tccacatcta gctcttaaat acactaaaga
     3061 tcacgtctta tacttaccca gaaatcataa atatgcgtaa ataaatacaa tgaggctaat
     3121 tgtatccttt taacatctat aaatattttt taatatatgt tgaaattttt tataaaaaaa
     3181 ataactattt cttataaatc atttagaaat acccctaatt agaaacttta ctgatatgtt
     3241 tatattattg tgcatcgatg cacgattgat ttttttgcac taggaccttc tggaatatca
     3301 atataatttc tttcattaac atcccattga ggcgcaaatg ttgaataatt tttatggcaa
     3361 cactctacca ttaaattata tttagtatcg tctaatacat cacttatttt atcaggctca
     3421 tctttatagt tttgataatt tttgttatca gcttctaaag ctccatcatt atttttcaaa
     3481 gaagtatcca tgatgatgtt tgataaaaat actttaagtt ttaaagaaag acatttaaca
     3541 taattgttta aatgtactac tcacaaataa tacctatatc attacatata gatgccaatc
     3601 tttattcaat gctatagaat atacttttga tgaatcagta ttctgtgagt cagtatcttg
     3661 tgagtcagta ttctgtgagt cagtattctg tgagtcagta ttctgtgaat cggtattttg
     3721 tgaatcagta catttattat catcaataat tttaggttga ttttccgatg ttttattgtt
     3781 gcaatgagcc tgttcctcct tgaacgagag agtctctgtt gaagacatct gtttagaaag
     3841 agtatcaccc atatctacta tggtgaaaac atattaagtt ttcacataac atcaaaaata
     3901 tatttgatca cgtctttgtt atttatcaac attattgata acatcctcaa taacctaaat
     3961 gagttttcgt acaaaaaata aatatgatct ttattttgtc caattatctt aagtaatatc
     4021 ttaaagtaaa tagtttaaag ataattatca acattgcaaa tatcataagc taacatattt
     4081 ttcggataat agttttttag taaagtatta attttttcag gatcagtctc ttttgctaat
     4141 aagataggat tcgctttata aatttttaaa gataatatat caactattac agaataaccg
     4201 tgtagttctg ctaattctaa actctcttca aaggcatcag cccctaaatc catacaaaag
     4261 aacatatttt caatacgaaa gtttgatact gagtcataca ttgcgcaatt gatgtcggcc
     4321 cccaatgcaa aacaatagta aatagttaaa aaattgttgt cacgcataca ggccagttgc
     4381 atcattttat taatattcat attcattgtg ttacatatct catgaagctc aaatacgtta
     4441 ttaaaagaaa gtgcacaaat taagcgccac tcattaagat gttcatattc ttgacagaaa
     4501 tattgaatag cttctttaag attatatttt actgcaatcc cataccaata tttagttaac
     4561 atctcagtaa atgaggactc atttactata agatttgttg ttaaatcctt caactcccaa
     4621 taaattatca tccttaattc caccatgttg acattttgta aaaacggatt attagaaaat
     4681 aatttatgac acaaaatgat attactactt gttttatgac gctttgtttc aaagaaaaat
     4741 cgtaaaactt cacttgcttc aagaccttct ttggctccca attttcggca taggtttcga
     4801 gtatgctcct tattaacaga aagtaaccca taattaatat ttgcacccca ttcagtaaac
     4861 aacacaatca ggtcataatt attttctttg accgccaaca ctaatgcagt attaagcttt
     4921 ataccttctt tatagcatgg cgtttttatt aatatttgtt caccatctgt ataaagtgtg
     4981 ataggagcat catgccacca taaaccacaa cgctttaaaa tacaataatc atctttagag
     5041 acgtgctgtg tggccaatac ccttttggta agtgtttgta aagtcgatgg ctgcatcttt
     5101 attctgttta aaaaaaaatc aaattattaa gttaacataa agatcaaccc gtaggtagta
     5161 atagttgcag ccattcggta aacaatctta ttagatcata attgttttcc tgtatgcttt
     5221 catgaatgtg atatttaatt agtaggccgg cctcaaagaa ggcctactaa ttttatctaa
     5281 aaaaataaac tacataatat cttgtttctt catcaaatta tcataccatt tatagtgtgt
     5341 aggttgggaa cattccataa tgtgggtatc agagtattta tatacttttt ggtagtaaca
     5401 tctatttggt agatgtattg tccaacaatt atgtctaata aaatcatgtt cacctatggg
     5461 gggatgattc ttaaaaacct tatttctaca aatgccattt tgacagtccc agcaaaagtc
     5521 acaatatttt ccataagtac accaatgttc aagctctctt tcgggaggaa tgctgccaat
     5581 tttatgtttt ttatgttcta actctctgta cagcatcagt tgggaaagca gaaagaagat
     5641 taccaggaga accaccaaat atataatagt ccgcaaactg cgtttgcgaa tataatttac
     5701 aactaaaaca caacccacaa gataaaatcc ataggttaat aatttctgcc attttcgtat
     5761 gacggcctca tgccattcat ggcttatgtg ttgtgggcat tctgttcggt aaattttatg
     5821 aggctttata gaagttacgt agtaggtaca gaaattattg tggtgataaa cactgcagtt
     5881 agctatgtag tcattttcaa gaatgggaga atgattttta aaggccttgt tcctacagat
     5941 gccatcttgg cagtcccaac agaatctaca gtggtttgca taggtgcacc aatatccaag
     6001 ctccttttca ggtggggttc ttgttaattc caagggctct actagttcat atgtataaaa
     6061 aagagttgga atggatagta gggtaaatat ttgcagagca aacatgactg cttgtaaaca
     6121 aatggctact cgtcagcaaa tggctgtcta gcagcaaatg ctgatagtgg gaagccacta
     6181 agtagccata cccttgaaag gggaattcag tttgataaaa aaaataacta gtttcctagc
     6241 aatccagtta agcatttagt aaatgaatga catcatacgt ctgcatcatg cattctactt
     6301 ggaaaatggg cccatctctt acatatttac actgacggtg aatcatacag tgttccatgg
     6361 gatagctatg ctcctgtaca gaaggcatat cttttaaaac tttattcttg caaagaccat
     6421 tttgacaagc ccagcaaaac cgacagtttt gcatatattg acaccagtat ctaagctcct
     6481 cttccagggg attgtcggtc gaaaaatcct gtagattagc tagactagct agactagtta
     6541 gactagctag accaactagc accaggctga ggtaactaaa gaaccccatt gtagtgttat
     6601 ataacgaaaa aacatgttaa attttggaca aaaaaagacc tttttataga tctggaaaaa
     6661 aaatctcaca gatctcatta aaaagcctca cagatcctct ctttcataaa ttttcattcc
     6721 caatcggtga ggagtattat gaggaactgg atcagaacaa tccatagtat gatattgtcc
     6781 atttccttca tcataagtac attggttata ccaacgagaa accatacatg gtgtcaaata
     6841 gctgttctca ataatccatg gcatactctc attcacctta ttcttgcaaa taccatgttc
     6901 acagtcccag caaaacctgc agctttccat gtaggtacac cagtatccaa gttcttcttt
     6961 tggaggctcc tctgttgaat gaaggtgtcc agcattcttt gctggtagtc caaagacctg
     7021 gttggccagc aggccaagaa ttcccaagaa gatcaccaac attgctagct ggctgaacag
     7081 ctgctagata gctgctgaat agctgctaat tagcaaacca agtgactcgc cctctctact
     7141 cttcatatga gaatttaaga ttcggtccag catttttccc atgttttaca gggaaaagat
     7201 atttttcgtc tatgaatgca catggttccg cataattaga aaaaataaaa cattattttc
     7261 tttcctcttt cttccaacta gcagcaagcc aaggtaacta aagaacctca ttgtagtgtt
     7321 atattacgga aaaaaacatg ttaaatttcg gtcaaaaaag gcctttttta tagatctgaa
     7381 aaaaaaatct cacagatctc attaaaaatg ctcacaaatc ttccttttta taaaatttca
     7441 ttcccaatcg gtgaggacga ttgtgaggca ctggatcaga acaatccata acatggtaat
     7501 gcccatttcc ttcatcatat gtacactggt tataccagcg agaaacctca catgatgtca
     7561 aataactgtt ctcaataatc gttggcatgc tctcattcac cttgttcttg caaagtccat
     7621 gtgtacattc ccaacaaaac ttgcagcttt ccatgtaagt gcaccagtat tcaagttctt
     7681 cttctggagg attatctgtt gaacgaagat gtcctcctgc ctgagtaggc atccctgaga
     7741 gctggttggc cagcaggcca agaattccca agaaaatcac caacattgct acggctggct
     7801 agatagctct gaaagctgct aaatagctgc tgattagcaa accaagtgac tcaccctctc
     7861 tactcttcat aagagaattt aagattcggt tcggcatttt ttgatatttt acaagaaaaa
     7921 gatatttttg gctataaata catttcaaat atcgtacatc taaaaaaaaa cagaaattta
     7981 tttaattttg gctgacattt tctttccact ctttctttaa gattttgtaa ggattccagg
     8041 gctttggttc agaacagggc attacatggt gaatcccctg tcctagatca tacatacatt
     8101 tatttagcca gcgggaaact atacatgatt gcacatactc attttcaaga attgttgtat
     8161 tctccaattt gccctcacaa aggccatttt gacagttcca gcaaaattta cagctttccg
     8221 tgtaagtgca ccagtatcca agttcttctt ttggaggatt atccgttgga tgaagttgtc
     8281 cagctggttg attaggtagc cctaagacct ggttggccag caggccaagg agtcccaaga
     8341 agatcaccaa cattgctatg gctggctaaa cagctgacta aacagcggct aattagcaaa
     8401 ccaagcgacc cactctactt ttcataagat agtttagaat tcggtccaac gtttttccaa
     8461 tggtttacag gaaaaagata tttttagcca tgaatgcact tcacgtatcc tacacccaga
     8521 aaaaaaaatc aaactaattt attgaatttt ggctggaaca aatttgctga tattctagag
     8581 ttcatctttt ttccactcct tcctgaaaca tttgtaggga ttccaagacc gtggctgaga
     8641 acagttcatt gtatgataga tacccttatc taaatcatac atacatttat ttagccagcg
     8701 ggaaactgaa catggttgca catactcatt tttataaatg actgacccat ctactttgtt
     8761 tatacaattg ccatcttgac agtcccagca aaactggcaa ctttccatgt aggtgcacca
     8821 atattcgagt tcattctctg gagggtcctc tgttggacga agttgtccaa ctggctgact
     8881 tgagacctgg ctggccagaa ggccaagaat tcccaaaaag atcaccaaca ttgctacggc
     8941 tagctgaacg gctggctgaa cagctggcta aatagctgac tgaatagctg ctgattagca
     9001 aaccaagcaa tctactctct gcttttcata aggtcattta agattcggtc tagcattttt
     9061 ccaatggttt gctgggaaaa aatttttaat cttatcgatt taccacttta ttgttacacg
     9121 ctcggggaaa aaaacaaacc tgaatcaaat cttacaatat ctgaatccaa ttgagaaact
     9181 agaattcatc ttttttcaaa tcctttctgg aatgttcatt ctttttccac tccacccttg
     9241 taattttata aggattccaa ggctttgggt cagaacagtt catggtatag taaatgtgct
     9301 cctccacatc atatctacat tggccattcc agcgggaaac ttcacaatat tttatatagc
     9361 tgttatcaac aatacttgtg gagttattcc cccaaaccct gctagtacaa atcccatctt
     9421 cacaattcca gcagaaccga cagctttcca cataagtgca tcagtatcca agttcattct
     9481 ctggaggatc ctctgttaaa ggaagatgtc cacctacccg agtaaaagtg gaggatgaaa
     9541 ccaggttgct accggccagc aggccaataa ctcccaggat aatcaccagc attgtgctca
     9601 accagtaact gactagcaat ggctagcaat agctaacaat ggctagcaat cagtagtggc
     9661 taacactcta ctctttataa gaaaatttaa aattcgatca gattttttta ggattgaaaa
     9721 tgagcaaaat acttgtattc ttttcttagc tagaaaaaat aagctagttt aaaataggat
     9781 tttccttaca tatcagttta attttggcaa aggtataggt aaaatacttg tacctagcca
     9841 gaaaaaaata aacctacggc gacttataca ccatacgttt atttaataat tttaaactct
     9901 gtgataagac tggaatctta gacaggcttg atgtggagaa caacatggaa tacaagaatg
     9961 cctgttacag aaatgagttc tctcaaactg aggatggtca tactcacatc tatgaaatcc
    10021 tggtctagga gattcatttg atgccttatg gccgcactca catctatgag gcactgaaga
    10081 accaggttta attctgatct gaatactact atatagtatg atggcaatcc atatcagtat
    10141 tagagcaatc aaaatcacct cctcaagaag catgatgggc ttaaatctca ggctgcctta
    10201 aatcaagccg ccttgaacct aggccttcac tatctttaat gaaggagttt aaattttgat
    10261 ccctttttca aagcccatgt agaagaaaaa ataaaggtta taacaattct gattcatagg
    10321 tcatctctta cataaatctt catgtattca atatgtggat aagtatggga tgttggattt
    10381 gcacagtcca tttcatgatc tatatggcct ctgggtcctt cataatacct acatatacca
    10441 ttccagcggg aaacagtgca atttataatc cagtcatttt ggtgaatcac gggccaatct
    10501 gcttgaattc tgtttcggca gattccgtgt acacattccc agcaaaagtc acattggttt
    10561 gcgtaggtgc accaataaac taactcattt tggggaggat tacgggttgg cagtaggtct
    10621 tctaatttac gtataggagc agcctgaagg ataacgcccc cagtagtact agaatcagca
    10681 ccttcatggt ggctacgata ctagtagacc tctaagttag agaaagggat ctaaaattta
    10741 aagccgttta atcattactc atcattatat ttttattttt tacaagaggg ttatatatta
    10801 aaaatcatta tttctaacaa gaaataattt tataaaaaat taatatattt tgtaataaac
    10861 tttatttcta acgactattt aaataaggaa tgtatcctta gttagtcgag gaaaatggtt
    10921 aaattatttt ataatccgat aaaatgccta ttttatcgta gatcttgtaa aaaaaaatta
    10981 cgaaaggctt taaaaaagct aaatttttat catcctccaa aagaatgttg tcaaatatat
    11041 cgtttgctag aaaatgctcc agggggaact tactttatta cagaaaatat gaccaatgag
    11101 ttaataatga ttgcaaagga tccggtagac aaaaaaatta aaagcgttaa attgtatctt
    11161 actggtaatt atattaagat taatcagcac tattatatta atatttatat gtatcttatg
    11221 agatataacc aaatatataa atatccttta atttgtttta gtaaatattc aaaaatatta
    11281 taactcccga gtaaattatg ttagattttc ttatataata attacaggtt atatgagtga
    11341 taagattgct atttttaata cgctatttaa tattatcaat tacagagcaa aaaacaaatg
    11401 tatggttaca aatcatcttg attaattaca tgtcgtttta aagctgtgaa ccattctaat
    11461 tcagtgggct gtgaacaatt catgttatgc tgatagtgta tcctaaagtg tgcttcatac
    11521 atacaccggt catgccaccg ggaaactgta caattaacaa tataatcatt ttcaataata
    11581 gtaggatgat ccttaaagac tttatttttg cacattccat ttttacaggt ccagcagaag
    11641 tcacagtgtt ttgcataggt gcaccagaac ttgagatcct ctttaggaga cctacgcatt
    11701 tgcatcggat tatctgtgga aagaggcagg ttcattatga tgttagtcat caatattccc
    11761 aaaagaagat agattccaag gaagataagc agtcttgtag cggcttgcat tcgcattcgt
    11821 gagtattgtt tgcgaatgta gaccatgaga gcaatggtag ctaccataca aagacaagta
    11881 tgttttatat tctcaacgtc aatgattcta tcctccctta cttgcattaa ctcatcaaac
    11941 cagtcataat atgtgggatt tgtacagctc atgatgtgaa agcgtcttat cttagagtct
    12001 gtaaagtatc tacatttttc accatagcgg gaaaccctac atatctgtat gtaatcattt
    12061 tttttgatga gaggatgttt ttcaaaaacc ttatttttgc aaaccccgtg tcgacagtcc
    12121 cagcagaagt cacaagatct tgcataggtg caccaatact caagctctct ttttggaggt
    12181 ctccgggtca ttggtaactc tcccgtccct ggaaagggtt ggctttgaat gacccgctgc
    12241 acttccatca gtaccaaaag gaacacaatc accttcatgg ttgcaatgta tagattgcaa
    12301 cttatagggc tgcaatgtat agattgcgac ttataaatcg cgactcaaaa ggtatggaaa
    12361 ccttaccctc aatacagagt ttaaatttta atcttggtaa tgtatctgtt tatgaaaaaa
    12421 aaattttttt actcatgtat gaattcttat acggtgttgc gggctcaata aaaatgttgt
    12481 taccacaaaa aaaataaatg ccagattttt taagacatat ctatgaatga ctaaatcctt
    12541 cataagctgt aggctgagaa caatccatat aatgaatata cggtgttttg ggtttaataa
    12601 aatacataca acggtcaaaa tagcgggcaa tgctacattg actaatataa tcattttgtt
    12661 taataagagg catatcatcc aaaaccttat ttttacaaat accattctta catgtccagc
    12721 agaaatcaca gtgttttcca tacgtacacc aatattcaag ttctctcatg ggaggtgtat
    12781 aggttcttgg taaaatttgt ttcgtataaa agatggaaag gggtcggttt aaaactggtt
    12841 gggctaacca aaccaaaata ctcaaaagag cgaatacttt catggttgta ctcagacgca
    12901 gattcttaca aagcgcacat acaaagcagc ctgtatatgc aatgccaatg atgaaataga
    12961 agcagtattg ctttatagat aattgttgat ggtcgtcaca cccccccccc atgttttcat
    13021 gaatatttca tttcctgtat aaggtctagg atgtgaacat tccatactaa agtgattagg
    13081 cattttgggt gatatttcat ataaacagga ctgagtccta gaatcacgga aaactctaca
    13141 gtttacaata gaatggttgg agttaatgaa acgagatccc gttatcttat ttttgcatat
    13201 gccatcttga cagtcccaac agaagtcgca ttgtggtacg tacgtacacc aatatgaaag
    13261 ctcactcttg ggaggatgct gggttcttgg taagtctggt aattcatatg cgtgaatgag
    13321 ggctgagtag cccaacagaa gaagtcccag aagaaccttc atgttgcgtc taaatgccgc
    13381 gtctaaaggc cgcgtctaaa tgacacctgc acttacaaaa aaaatttaaa ttttgaagat
    13441 aggcaaaaaa aatcacctta aacttcctat atcctttata ttatttctta gatatgctcg
    13501 acgtcataca atgtattaaa attataggcc aaacatcttt gtatatagac taatcatcgt
    13561 tgtatatgaa ttttagatgt ttgcttgttg tatcaaccta gctgccagct cagaaaatgg
    13621 gtaataattt tctgtatttt tatgggttaa aatcatttta cgcatatcgg tagggtctaa
    13681 tattttgttt tgaagaaccg aatgtgggct taaaattgtt ttcttcctag aaaaaagaga
    13741 attataatat tgctattttt ttgtttaatg gtatcttttt tatataagga ttggctccca
    13801 aacttataca aaaatatata ttcgttaaat aaccatgttc tatatataaa cttatatatc
    13861 cactggtttc cctatatatt tcctcagctg tttcatcaaa acgtaacaat atatttaaag
    13921 cattgtttat atccacacct aaaacaaaac aataatatat acctaattta tttcagggat
    13981 atgtatacag gcaattgaca tcatatgatt tggatctaaa cgtatatttt cccgaaaata
    14041 cgcataataa acttcagcaa cattccctaa gtatatagcc gtttttaaac gccaataatc
    14101 tagatgagga aattttttac taagataacg gataggtttt acaagattaa aatctatggc
    14161 gaacttatac caaaatttca atataagtgt atttcttgtc atttcttctt tttcgtctaa
    14221 atttaagata aaacgattgt acataaaatc tatcaacatg tgaaaatcat ggctatcaaa
    14281 gctgtcgaga atcaaaatat tatcataata aatatcaatc gccagtaaaa cctttttttg
    14341 tttgactaga taaacaaaca tatcatacaa ccctttatct aaaaattctg gatcggctcc
    14401 tagttggata cacaggtctt tcatcttttc cgtcttggca catatgatgc cataattaat
    14461 ttcggcgccc cataaaacaa ataacttgat tagatcagtc tggttttcct tcacagcctt
    14521 tactaaggct ctgtcaagct catagctgtc gacatcagag catgacattg agccaatggt
    14581 taccatttta cattgtttac aaaaacctat aggtccgttt tcccaccaca gtccaagctg
    14641 ctgtaaaata caaatatcat cctcatgata gtttgaaaaa accttgtttt ctatcaagac
    14701 tttttttgta agaacctgta aagagttcat cgtattatta tgaataatag aagtaaacgt
    14761 aatcaattat aaaagtcttt ttcgagaaat cttcaaatgc ttgaaagcaa tgatatacat
    14821 attcatgatc aaaaaacaca tacagtggtg tccaagatca aaatttaatg ttctatgtaa
    14881 aaagtacaga cgttacctgt ttgggttaca ttgtttattt taaactttaa ttaaccattt
    14941 aagttagcga tgtctggact atcttccata ctcatccggg gggggggtcc tcatagctct
    15001 gatattattg tggattgttg attataatga aaacttcata gatgctaaat atattaatct
    15061 tagttgtagt gcttaatggt actttataag tttataaaaa atttttgatc aaaatttaat
    15121 ttcttataaa aagagtacag acgtcgctta tttaagcatc atcatgtttt attcaatact
    15181 ttctacaatt actggggggg gggtccctca tagctttagt attgctatgg tttgctaatt
    15241 attatgtaga atttatagaa gcagtaatct ataatgatag ttgtactttg taaaatcaaa
    15301 taatttcagt atattttttt tatgaataga atggaaatga tataaaaata atttaatatt
    15361 gcaaaacatt gcaaaaaaaa ttcataatgt tggcatatat tataaatata taatagcatg
    15421 tgtattttat aaactgactc ctccatataa ttattagatg aggtaccaac ctatttatgg
    15481 tatgccgatg atagacattg tatacccata aaataaaatt attttaaatt tatccataga
    15541 tacatgtata tggatacatg gacacatcat aacattttac cgcaaattat ctctcagtga
    15601 agaaaatgaa tgaaacgttt ccgtatgttc ataggttgaa attattttac gcacctcact
    15661 aggttctaat atttttttat gaagtattga atgggggctt aaaagtcctt ttttaaaaag
    15721 tagtttcatt ataacattct tttcttctct aagaagagtt tcttgtattt tttttgtatc
    15781 agggttggca cccaaactta tacaaaaatg tatattactc caaataccat aatttgaaaa
    15841 gaaagttatt tccctattta cttcatgatt aatgaaacgt atcaacgtct ctaaggcagt
    15901 attgatattt gcgcctaagg caaaacaata gtatatacct aatttattct gagggtacat
    15961 acaagcaaac gacatcatgt gatttggatc taaacgtata ttttcttgaa aatatgcatg
    16021 atggatttca tcaacattcc ctaagtatac agccgttttt aaacgccaat catctaggtg
    16081 aggaaatttc ttactaagat aacggatagg ttttacaaga ttaaactcta tggcgaactt
    16141 aaaccaaaat tttaatacaa atgtgtttct tgtcattttt tctttttcat ctaaatttag
    16201 gataaaacga ttgtaaataa agtttatcaa cgcgtgaaaa tcatggctat taaagctgtc
    16261 gagaatcaaa atattatcat aataaatatc tatgggtaat aagacctttt gttgtttaat
    16321 tagattaaca aacatattat acagcttttt atctaaaaat tctggatcgg ctcctagttg
    16381 aatacacagg tctttcgtcc tttccatctt agcacacata atgccataat taatgttggc
    16441 accccataaa acaaataata tgattagatc agtttggttt tccttcacag cttttactaa
    16501 ggccctgtca agctcatagc tgtcaacatc agagcatgac attgagccaa tggttactat
    16561 tttacattgt ttacaaaaac ctatggggcc gttttcccac cacaatccta gctgctgtaa
    16621 aataaaacta tcatcttcat gataatttga aaaggccttg ttttctatta agactttttt
    16681 tgtaagaact tgtaaagaat tcattgtatt atcatagatg attgcagtaa atgtaatcaa
    16741 ttataaaatt gacttattga aaagatatat taaatgagtg aaattgatgt ttgcgatgat
    16801 gtgcatgatc atacaaagaa acacattcac tggtgtccat gatcaaaatt taatttccta
    16861 tgtaaaaaat acagacgtta accatttaaa catttgttta aacattagtt taaactaaag
    16921 gttaaaccta gttaatgatg tttaatgctt cttccatact cattcaggga agtgtaatgg
    16981 ttctaatact attgttatga attattaatg aaaattttac agatgctgga gggaatagtt
    17041 taaatcatac tgttttaatg tgagcttata aaagtattca tatcaaaatt taattttttt
    17101 tttataaaag tactgaaatt aaactaaagt ttagtttagc tatttgagtt aatgatgttt
    17161 aatctatctt ccatgctcaa tcaggggggg ggtcctaata gttttaatac tgttgctgtg
    17221 gattgttgaa tataatgaaa actttataga tgctaaagca gcgaaatata catgttctgt
    17281 ttaatgtgag ctataaaatc ttttcatcaa aatttaattt ttttttataa atgtacaaaa
    17341 attaaactaa agtttaggtt ggctatttga gttaatgatg tttaatctat cttccattct
    17401 cgtccaaggg gggggggggg tcttaatagt tttaatattg ttattgtgga ttgttgaata
    17461 taatgaaaac tttatagatg ctacacattt taatactagt tgttctgctt aatgtgaatt
    17521 acaaaaaatt aatttctcat aaaaaaaagt acacatcaac atcgctcatt caagtttcat
    17581 gatgtttcat tcattacttt ctacaattac tggggggggg ggggtctttc atagctttaa
    17641 tactgttatg gtttgctaac tattatgtag aatttataga agcagaaatg aataatagta
    17701 gttgtatgtt gtaaaatcaa ataatttcag tatatttttt ttgttaatat aagtgtacaa
    17761 aaatgattta aaaattgcaa aaaaagaatc acaatgctat tattatacac tgtaatgata
    17821 ttgacatgta tcatttataa actggttcca gataataaat attggccaat acatatgttt
    17881 ttctttatta tagtttacat agtatatatg tatgaaaagt tagatataca tgaaaaatct
    17941 caattctgga atcatacaat ggcacgctta tctggatgcc ccgtaccgac aataatatgt
    18001 aattgttaat tttttacaaa aaaacacaat atgaagtctt ttttttttga tgtaagaact
    18061 cgatacattt tttaaacagt tttgatgtac aactaattgt cttattttat tatttaaaaa
    18121 aatgtaactc acaagtattc tctacttttt caaaaaaaaa tagatgtaat cagtcttgtc
    18181 atttaggacg catatttctt tttttagcat ctataatttt agttcttaaa tagaatatga
    18241 tgccactaaa caatgattct actctattta acaacaacca cctaaataaa tgaacatctt
    18301 aactgatcac caaaagttat tttgcgaaaa ggcatacata tgatcaatat cagacctaca
    18361 atgaatgttt ccataacatc cctttatcgc aataatttta tttttgcatt ccaatatctc
    18421 atcatctgtg ctactatatg tttccataat ggtttcatca tcaaacataa atcctattaa
    18481 ataagcaaaa gactttaatc ccggatatat ttttaccatt tttctgagag ccgtgtaaag
    18541 cttgtaataa atggccagaa atatgcaata aagcgtggaa agagagtaat ttttggcata
    18601 aaaggttttg aaggtttgat gaatggctaa atcacagata atataggata cgatattaaa
    18661 gcgcacctgc tcacgcagat ttgctgaaac attcgtagaa agatttaaca gataaaaggt
    18721 tattaatagt tgttcatcat tctctttata cgacatcgta agacgcttta aaattttata
    18781 actaggcacc tctaccatat gttgaagatt taaagcctgt tcttcatctg tgttacggca
    18841 aaagagccgc gcgtattcgg gtgaagctcc ccaggataat aatgtccttg ctacggctaa
    18901 attttttttg acgatgactt tcatgagaaa taggtcctta tttttgcatt gatcactatg
    18961 caaatttgta tagttgacgc cgttgcattg agtacattga tataatgttt tgcaattcca
    19021 gcgtagccct aaatggtata aaagaactgt attttctaga tgagcatgct gattaacgat
    19081 gtttttgaga caacatgtag ttaaggacac catagtgttc ccaatttgtt agataagagt
    19141 ctttactaaa aaatatgttt tttagtttta acattcgaga ttgtattatt tggaatgttt
    19201 tcatacatca atagtaaact cgtttggaat agcatcctca aaaaaaatat gatatcgtac
    19261 tattcatgtt aaaatttaat tttttatata aagagtacag atttattcca ttgattaaac
    19321 tacttagttt gactatttag tttaactact tacttagttt agcaatgttt gagctttctt
    19381 ccatactcat ccgagggggg ggtcctcata gctctgatac tattgtggat tgttgaatat
    19441 aatgaagact ttatagatgc taaaatattt gattgtaatt gtactcaata ttgtgtggtt
    19501 taaaaaatag tttaatcaaa atttaatttt tataaaacta tacagagtgg gttttattaa
    19561 acgtagctta ttaagtctca tcatgttaag atctttactt tctttatttc tttgtggggt
    19621 tttattaacc ttttccatat tatggcttac cacgtatcat gtagaattta tagaggcact
    19681 ggaggatttc tacgactgaa attatatcag tctatataca taatctttcc taaaataaga
    19741 catactttat gtcatttgaa aaaatgatac taacgacgta ataatgtttc tttttttttc
    19801 tataaagaaa aataaaaaag ttataaatga aaatataaat agtaaaactc ttatagagtc
    19861 ttatgagtaa acatcatcat aatgttactc aaagattggt ctactaaaag atatttcgtg
    19921 tgcattattg ttttaattag tatgattact ttatacgaag ccgccattaa aacgcttatc
    19981 acacaccgaa aacaaatttt aaaacaccct gatagccgtg aaattctact agctttggga
    20041 ttatactgga ataaaactca tattcttctt aagtgtcacg aatgtggaaa aataagtctt
    20101 accggaaaac acagtacaaa atgtattaat attaattgtc tgcttattct tgctataaaa
    20161 aaaagaataa gcgtatggtt gataccttaa taggcatggg tgcggatgta acatatatac
    20221 attttttaaa gaataagaca aaactatcat acaaccagct gtctgctctt aaaagcaact
    20281 cgcagatttc gttgaaggag tttcatgcta tatgttacat tttatatagt cgtcttccca
    20341 aaaaaattaa acaagggata cgactatgta aaacaatggc gggactatgc ggggaacttt
    20401 tatgtgcatt ttttgctccg taagtgataa tacgtatata aaacaaacag atatactgcc
    20461 aaaatatcat ctatgtacat aacatccggg gcattatttt ttttcatacc cttaaatata
    20521 aaaatattgg gtttcttcac taaactttaa aggtaaaaat ttttctttgt tttgcatcat
    20581 catgtatggg tttagaccag cccagggatt gtttatttga atatttgcta aataggagca
    20641 caatgccatg atcatgaatc tttcataata gtaagctctt ttatacagct ccaaagatgc
    20701 cgtacctccg agggtgtagc agcaaataaa cgtccgcact ttcccgtggg tcgcggccca
    20761 ttccattccg tagttcagca tccttttctg tattttttta ttctctttat aaaaaaagct
    20821 tttcatccat tccacgttct cataaaaaca tgcgcttaaa aagagcacta ggtttagtgt
    20881 cgtcttatga taaaatctag gaacggatgt tttaattatt ttgttcaacg cctgattcat
    20941 actatgtttt accgctataa aaatacaaaa ccaataccaa cttcttttat aagacgtttt
    21001 gatgtacaca tgtaaacgag caaaatatat ttcaaactca atattctttt tataaaaaaa
    21061 cttgagacag tcatttatgt tacgacatct tctaaaaacc tcaaaaatgg taattaattc
    21121 actgtcgctg tggaaatgtt cgtaagctaa ctgtttaatg tctttagggg ttaactcttt
    21181 ttttgggatc agtggtttca gatgcggcaa aggtcgtcta aagtagttag cgaacttttc
    21241 attcgctccc caagacaaaa gccgataagc cagcatatag ttatcacgtt ttaccgcata
    21301 aatgagtaaa tagtttatat tgatacatgc accatgttgc tgtccgtttg gacatatatt
    21361 gccgcattct gaacacttat caatgatatt atagttctta caacataatc ccaaacgggt
    21421 tagtatttct ttgtcacgtt ttaaaaattc gtcactcttc tttaatgtta atgcttttag
    21481 cgcaatgtta aataagctca gcattttatg aaaatgaggt gttttagtat attgttagtg
    21541 ttttagtata gtgttttagt ataatgttag tgttttagta aaatgtttag aagcatgcgc
    21601 gggctgccgc taaataaacg taacgttcct actaagccaa aaaaaaatca aattgactca
    21661 tcgagaattt gacgatattg gtaggtaatt ttttaacatg gtatatattt ttttaggatc
    21721 ggttatatta ggtagtaaaa gagggcgcgc cgttaaacca ttttgctcct ttaaaccttt
    21781 tagatcctta aaaaaataca gattgttcgt ctgatgatgc cacaatgtta catttatggc
    21841 tcgatcaata tcagccccca agacaaagca gtagtatatt gttaaaaagt tgtcatcttg
    21901 catacaagcc aaatgcatca ttttatcgat gtccatatga acgatctttt gttcatatat
    21961 ttcatgaagg tcaaatacat tgttgaagga aatggcgcac atgagtcgcc acatattaag
    22021 gtggtcgtat gtttgaaaga aaaaggagat agctctctta agcttatatt ttaccgctat
    22081 ggcataccag tatttaacta atgtgttgat gggcacatta tccaagatat aaaatatgag
    22141 atgctttaac tcccgatgaa tctcccccgc caattcctgc atatttagaa tgcctaacat
    22201 aggattttta ttaaatatct catggcataa aataatgtta ttgctcgttt tatgacgcaa
    22261 taaaccgatg aaaatgtcct ttttatctaa accatcttta gctcctaact ttcgacacag
    22321 ctcctgagta tattctgtcc tagcacaact cagaccgtaa taaatgtttg ctccccactc
    22381 ggtgaacagt cttatcaaat cgtggttatt ttcttttatg gccatgatta atgccacatc
    22441 aagatgaagt tcccccttaa agggggttga gtttacaata acgtaattac agtagtcaca
    22501 caaatgaata ggcttgtttt gccaccataa gccacagtat tttaaaatat agtgatactc
    22561 ttcaggcacg ctctgtttgg ccagagcctt tttggccagg gtttgcaaag agagcatgat
    22621 aacttttttt cgaaaaaaaa actcaaatta agtttctact tttttaaaac gttatgtatg
    22681 agccgatccg ccggagatcc ctttcagaag acctaccgtt ctatgaaaga attttttcat
    22741 cgttgaacac ggaagagata atactttcat cgtatagaga atatcatgtc aatcatccat
    22801 attattaaac ccatacttaa tatagtattt atgtgccatg gacatatttt ttgaatgata
    22861 attttttaac atacgtttta taactatggg gtcgatttca tttaaagata aagaatcatt
    22921 catgctataa caatttaatg atagaatgct ggcaatgaac gatttgtcat tttgatacgc
    22981 tagagtcttt ccctcctcaa aggcatcggc gcctaagtct atacaaaaga acatgtttcc
    23041 gagattatag aacagaatag aatgaaacat ggccttattg aggtcagccc ctaagacgat
    23101 gcagcagtaa taaatcgtta aatagttata gttcttgcga caggcccact tcagcatttt
    23161 atccatgtcc atatgaactt tctcctttgc gcacagctcg tgaaggtcaa acacgttgtt
    23221 gtaaaaaagg gcgcacatga gccgccactc gtgtagatga tcatagcgct ggtaaaagta
    23281 gtggatggcc tttgtaaggt taaactctac ggccataccg taccaatatt ttgttagcaa
    23341 ctcgcttaat acatccgtat tttccattaa tgcttccatc tgttcgtaaa tgattcccct
    23401 taatttggta cgatttaccg tttctaagat ggaattatga gaaaacacct cgtggcacaa
    23461 aataatgtta ctgccggtta gatcacgttt taccatgtta aaaaaatgca aaatttcctg
    23521 ttgatttaac tgttctttgg cgcctaactc tctgcacaga tctcgagtgt actccgtgtt
    23581 gacagcaagt aaactgtagt cgatgttcgc gccccactcg gtaaacaatt ttattaggtc
    23641 ataattattt tctttcacgg ctttcaccaa cgccgcatta agcgtcacgc catctgtaaa
    23701 aatcggcgac catattttct tttggttttg atgatacacg atgggaccgt catgccacca
    23761 tagaccgcag cactttaaaa aatgatgatg gcattcggcc ggatactgtc tggccaacac
    23821 ctttttggtg agcgtctgca gagagaggac catgtctcct ttttttttga aaaaatcaaa
    23881 ttaaaaaaac tttaaaaaaa aacaaaataa atctatttag catacacgta actatgttac
    23941 gacgttgtat cattgatgtg ataatccaaa taggccaaca tactttttga tttatagttg
    24001 tttaatagat ggtatatttt tttagggttc gcttctttta gcgtgaatag agagggatct
    24061 ggatgataga tatctaatga caaacgttgt gatattaaat aatagtcccg ctgctctgct
    24121 agggcttttg cctcttcgaa ggcattggct cccaagtcta tacaaaagaa cagattatct
    24181 atattaaaga actgtatggc agcaagcatg gccatattga tatcggcccc taaaataaaa
    24241 caataataca tcgttaaaaa gttattatct ttcgtgcaag ctatgcgcat catttcatta
    24301 atgtctatgc gaatcttttc ctgctcatag agataatgga ggtcagacag tttattaaaa
    24361 tacagagcac agattaacca ccacgtattc atgtgcttaa aatgttcgta aaaatacgag
    24421 acggcctccc taagatcatt ctgcaaggcc accataaaac aatatatagt tagcatatcg
    24481 ccgtccgaaa catcacgtag taggtcttca tcttctacta acctcctcag cctccaataa
    24541 agagacgact ttatttccct tataatcaca taggtaggaa aaggattctc attaaaaagc
    24601 ttatgacata agataatata ttgacttgtt ttgttctcta taaatttaaa gaacatgtgt
    24661 atcacctttt ttttatccat gcgatagttc gctcctaatt cccaacaaaa ctctcgggta
    24721 ggctgtgtat tggcacaaat gtatccatag ttgatgtttg caccccactc cgtgaacagt
    24781 tttattaatt gatagttgtt ttcctttgca gctatcatca atgccgtatt gagatccagg
    24841 ccatccgcaa agtatggcaa ccttattaac atgtgtttgc aatcaagtga aattggagcc
    24901 gtataccacc ataacccgca gtatttcaaa atatgatagt agtcttcagg cagcacatgc
    24961 tgactggcta atatcttttt ggcgaaagac tgtaaagaag gaaacatcct gtctcttttt
    25021 tttaaaaatt caattatctg cgttcataat cgagaaaaac caccatattc tttgagtgat
    25081 aattttttaa catagaattt atcttttccg ggtcggtcac ggccgacaac agggaaatca
    25141 ccgggttata atgttttaat gataaggcat cggctatcaa ataattttcc ttttgtattg
    25201 ctagggcttt gccttcttca aaggcgttgg cacccaggtc tatacaaaag aacatgttcc
    25261 cgagattata gttttgtatg gaaacaaaca tggcttgatt gatgttggca cccatgataa
    25321 aacagtagta aatagttgaa tagctataat cttggatgca ggctatgtgc atcatctcat
    25381 cgatatccat gcggatcctt tctatttcat acagctcgtg aaggtcgaac acattgttat
    25441 aaaaaagggc gcacatgagc cgccaccgat gtagatgggt atacttctga taaaaatagt
    25501 ggatggcctt tttgaggccg tagtctaccg ctatggcgta ccagtatttg gttaacatgt
    25561 tgctgaagga gttgtcatgg tccaacatgt aggttatctc catgagtccc cttagctccc
    25621 acatgatttc ctccctcagg tccaaatcat ccacatgttt cagattgggg ttattggaaa
    25681 acatttcgtg gcataagata atattactgt cggttttgtt gcgcgtcgta tcaaagaaaa
    25741 tttttaaaat atactcttta tctaaacggt ctttggcccc tagttctctg catagatcgc
    25801 gggtgtgctc cgaatgagca caaaccagtc cataattaat atcggcaccc cactcagtaa
    25861 ataattttat taggtcatga ttgttttcct tcgcggcttt catcagtacg gtgttcaatt
    25921 caataccctc gctaaaacag gttgacttta taaacatttt gttacgatac gtataaaatg
    25981 taatagggcc atcataccac cacaacccgc aacttttcag gatatgatat tgatctaccg
    26041 gtatacactg tttggccagc acttttttgg atagggattg caaggaaggc aacatgtcct
    26101 tttcatcctt tgatggaaat caaattatct atttaaaaat gttttaatgg ggtaaggttg
    26161 tttaaaaatg tcgtagacat atcccttgat ttgaacggat aaatactgcc ataaaactgt
    26221 gccataaaat tgatcctttt ttgggtttaa ttactcgaaa tagtgggtca ctgcaagagc
    26281 cagatgttct ctctccagaa cttatgtcga aaaaccttac ctgactgtaa acttcctgag
    26341 ttttttgacg attatgtatt acaactgctg ggcttatact gggaaaatca tggtacgatt
    26401 caacgagcag gaaacaactg tgtacttatc caacaacata acctcattcc cgtaaatgaa
    26461 gccctaagaa tagcagcatc tgaggaaaat tatgagatcg tgagcctttt attagcgtgg
    26521 gaggggaacc tttactatgc tattataggg gctctagagg ggaaccacca caacttaatt
    26581 cgtaaatacg atgaccaaat caaggaccat catgaaattc tgccatttat tgacgatcca
    26641 gtcatatttc acaaatgtca tacaatgcgg cgatgctttt ttaattgtat tttatatcaa
    26701 gctgtaaaat atagtaagtt cagcgttctt ctatacttta aatatatatt aaaggagaat
    26761 ttgcccctcg tccactcact tattgaaaag gcgtataaat atcataatta tgaggttatt
    26821 aaatggatct atgaaaacct acatatctat gatatcataa atacttttaa atgtgctatt
    26881 gcccataaag atctacgttt atattgttta gggtatacat ttgtatataa tagaatcgta
    26941 ccctataagt attatcattt agatattcgc atccttttaa ggctacaact tctacataag
    27001 gtgacagcca aaggatactt ggattttatc ctagaaacct taaagtatga tcataataca
    27061 aacaatatag atattatcct aacacaggct gcaacctata accatagaaa cattttaacc
    27121 tatttcattc ctcaatcaac ctacgcacaa atagaacaat gtttattcgt ggcgataaaa
    27181 acaaatgctt ccaagaaaac cttgaattta ctattatctc acctaaatct ttctatcaaa
    27241 ctcgtcaaaa aattaagcca atatgttgtc gcttacaagt caacaaatat cataagcatt
    27301 ctgagtaggc agcaaaaaaa gaagatatat ttagatatca ttttgacaaa ggttgtaaaa
    27361 aatgctgttt ttaataaatt tgtcattgga tgtatggtta cattttccat aaacccagaa
    27421 agaattgtca aaatggccgc gcgaataaaa aagatgaagt tagtaaaaaa tatatctgaa
    27481 catgtttgga aaaatcatgc ggttaaactt aaacacctta agcatgcggt acacacgatg
    27541 aagcatcaag aaggaaaaaa tagattaatg aactttatct atgatcactg ctattaccac
    27601 atgcaagaag aagagatctt tagcctcgca agattttatg caatccatca tgcgccaaaa
    27661 ttgttcgacg ttttttatga ttgttgtatc ctagatacga tacgatttaa aagcctgctt
    27721 ttagattgtt cacatatcat agttaaaaac gctcatgatg ctagtattaa catcgtgaac
    27781 aagtatattg gcaatctatt tgctatggga gttcttagca aaaaagaaat cttacaagac
    27841 tatccatcta tctattctaa ggattacatg ctttagttta ttttttttta agcctgaacc
    27901 aatattcttt ccttcagaaa acactagtca tcttagatca taagtaagga agaccatcat
    27961 attttttgaa aagtaatttt ttaacgcatg atctataatt tcagggtccg tgcttttagg
    28021 caatggggta gtggccgggc tataaatctt tagggataaa atattcctta taggctcata
    28081 cccttcctgt cccactagag ccataccctc ttcaaaagca tcggccccca gatccataca
    28141 aaagaatatg ttttctatat tatagtactg tattgaggta agcatggcct gattgatgtt
    28201 ggcgcccagc atatagcagt agtatattgt tgaaaggttg tggtctttga tgcaggctat
    28261 ccgcatcatc tcttctaaat ccatacagat cttgtccttt tcatacgcct catgaaggtc
    28321 aaacacgtta ttaaaacaaa gagcacatgt taaccgccac gtattcaggt gtgtatattt
    28381 ttggtaaaaa tactgtatgg cctctttcaa gttgtagcgt acggctatag cgtaccagta
    28441 tttgagtaat agtgtattga gcgaaaactc attatttagc agatcggttt tttctattat
    28501 cccccttaac tcccaaaaaa tttctatcct cattttcagg ttatttaccc tttttaaaag
    28561 taaattatcg gaaaacacct catgacataa gataatgtta ctactggttt tataaaattt
    28621 taaatctatg aaaatttgta aaatatcccc ttcatttaag gtcttcttgg cgcctagctc
    28681 tcgacagagg tcccaggtgt gctccgtgtt gacagatatc agcccgtagt taatgttcgc
    28741 cccccactcc gtaaatagtt ttataagact gtagttgttt tcctttacag ccttcactaa
    28801 tgccatgttt aggtctaagc cttcttgaat acctgctaat tttatcagcc ttaggttatg
    28861 atcaaacgtg atcggagcat tattccacca tagatcgtaa cactttaaaa gataatgttg
    28921 gtcctcgggc agacattgtc tagccagcac ctttttggtc aaagattgca gggaaggcaa
    28981 catgtctctt catcttttaa aaaaaaatca aattaacttc tccggataaa tttttctttc
    29041 acggactgtt ttaaaaagag cttttcaaaa agcttttcaa aaagctgctt tttaagttta
    29101 gaaatcgtcc ttcctggcat tttgccgcat tttgccacgc gcttagagta ttttatgaga
    29161 gtaatccaga atgatggata aattttttga tttataattt tttaataaac tgcttatttc
    29221 ttcgggatcc tttaagttta atggcaagga agcatctgag ctataaatat tcaaaaccaa
    29281 actatggctt aaaaaattat aaccattttg tctcgctatg gcactaccct cttcaaaggc
    29341 attaccaccc aaatctatac agaaatatat attaccgatg ttataatatt gtactgaagt
    29401 aagcatagct tgattgatgt tgccccccag ggcataacaa taatatattg ttaatagatt
    29461 gttatccctg atacaagcca gagataacat ttcattgacg tctatttgga tttttccctt
    29521 gtggtatata tcatgaagct catatatttt gttataacat aggtaacatt ttaatcgcca
    29581 ttcatcaaga tccgtatatt tttcatccag aaagcaaatg gcatctttat ggtcgtattg
    29641 tactgcattg gcgtaccaat atttcactag caattcgctt aactcgtccg tttcttttat
    29701 ttctataagc ccgcatagtc ttttataaat taagcgcctt aattgtgcag caaagttgtt
    29761 ttctaaatta ggattattta taaatatctc atggcacaaa ataatactgc cgctagtttt
    29821 attatgcatt atcttgttga aaatacagaa aatatcgtag tcgtctagag tttctttggc
    29881 gcctagctgt ctacacaaat ctcgggcgtg cttcgtattg atagaaagca gactatagtt
    29941 gatatatgcg ccccactctg taaataactt tatcatacta tagttgtttt ccttaacagc
    30001 tattattaat gccacacaaa ggtctatatc ttctcctagg aatcccgatt ttatgtatat
    30061 tcgcccacga tctatgtaaa gcttgagggg agcatcatgc caccataagc cacagtattt
    30121 caaaatgtgt tcatctatcg acaaacatga tgtaccggct atcgtctttt tgacgagggt
    30181 ctgcagagag agcggcgacg acatgtttct tctttgaaat aattatttcc aaaaaaaatc
    30241 aaatgttcta gtttttaaag gcttaattca tcataacatg atcatattta ataacgtaaa
    30301 cacagtttaa taatgtaaac acagtttaat catgcaaaca tggtttaata acataaattt
    30361 ttaatacgct aaaaggctgt ctataagact tagttataag atttaatcta taagatttag
    30421 tctataacga caatttctgg atgggctgta aaatactctt cggctcgttt tagatttttt
    30481 gacgtatatg tctttagcat atcatatatt gcctggggtt cggttatatt taataccaag
    30541 ctcgcatcac ggctgaaaag ctgttttact aaaaaaatgt tgctcaagtt atacatataa
    30601 actctatgcg caatgagtcg cgctctatca aagttagtag cccccaaatc aatgcagaaa
    30661 aataggttta aagtattatt gttatagata gatagattca tgccataatc gggactagcc
    30721 cccaacatat gacagtaata aatggctgca taattttctt cccgcaggca agcaaatttc
    30781 atcattagat tagggctaat gcaaatctct tttttagaac acagctcatg caagtcaaaa
    30841 atgttattaa aataaaggct acaagttagc cgccaataca gctgattttt atgtttttcg
    30901 tagaaatagt gaatcgcttt tgtaaaatta tgccgtaatg ccagggcaaa ccaaaacttc
    30961 gttaatagga ggtgcgccgt atcccccgtc aacggaattt ttgaacgggt atacataact
    31021 gtgtttaaag tggttctagt cacggtttcc ataagtggat tatgacaaaa catgtcataa
    31081 cccagtagaa ctcctgcaca ggatttcaga tcggccactt cttttaaaat ttccagaaga
    31141 cgagattcgg agacaggtgt taagcctcct agttccgtgc acagccgttt tagatgcacg
    31201 gcaggaacac gtataagtcc atattcagga tttgcgcccc aatccacaaa caatcgtata
    31261 agctcaagat tatcgctctt cacggccttt actagcgccg cgtcaagaca aagatcatcc
    31321 acagaaaaac actgcaaatg ttgatacgaa aaaatttgct tacatgtatt acataagtga
    31381 ataggaccta aatcccacca caaaccaaaa cgctgcagcg tataatcata gtcacttgaa
    31441 agataattgc acgccacaac ttttttggcc aacgtttgta aagacaacat actaagttta
    31501 aaacagctaa acctaaatta gctactaact tccaagaaaa tcttctttcc ctaaggatat
    31561 atcttataac tagacataag gcaataaaaa tcaactttgg ttatactttt taatatgaaa
    31621 cgtctaagta cttgcaaagt acttgcaaag tccttgcaaa gccttcattc ctcatatata
    31681 attttcaatg acatgaattt ttatttttta atgaggtagg gggaatgttt tcccttcaag
    31741 acctttgccg aaagcatctt tttattcttc ccgatgtttt tggcgagcat gtactacaac
    31801 aattggggct gtactgggaa aaacacggct ctcttcaacg aatagggaac gatcacatac
    31861 tcatacggcg ggatctcatc ctttctatca acgaggcctt aaaaatagcg gcagaggaag
    31921 gaaacaatga agtagtaaag ctcttgttac tgtggaaggg aaatcttcat tatgccatca
    31981 taggagcctt gcagggtgac caatatgacc tcatccatac gtacgaaaac caaatcgaag
    32041 actatcatca tatcttgcca ttgattcaag atgcgaaaac gtttgaaaaa tgccacgcct
    32101 tggaacgttt ttgtgatgtt ccatgcctac tagaacatgc tacaaaacac aacatgctcc
    32161 ctattctcca aaaataccaa gaagagctgt ttataagagt gtatctccgc gaaaccctat
    32221 ttgaactagc atgcctatgg cagaggtatg atatccttaa atggatagag caaaccatgc
    32281 atgtttacga cctaaagatt atgtttaata ttaccatctc caagagggat ctaagcatgt
    32341 actctttagg atatattctc ttttttaata gagggaacac cgatgttgcg ttagcaacgt
    32401 tgctaacgca acatctcgag aagacagcgg ccaaggggct cctccacttt gtgctagaaa
    32461 cgttaaaata cggcggtaac ataaacatcg tcctctccca agccgtaaaa tacaatcata
    32521 gaaaactttt agattatttt ctgcgtcaac tacctcgtaa aaatattgaa aaacttttgt
    32581 tgctggccgt acaggaaagg gcttctaaga aaacattgaa cttactgttg tcttatttaa
    32641 actactccgt gaaacgcatc aaaaaactgc tgcgctatgt gatagagcat gagtccacac
    32701 tggtgataag gattttatta aaaaaaagaa taaacctaat agacgccgtg ttggaaaaga
    32761 ctgtaagata tttttctatg actaaagtga ggacgatcat ggatgagctt tcgattaatc
    32821 cggaaaaagt cattaaaatg gccgtgcaga aaatgagaac ggatatcgtg atccatactt
    32881 cttatgtttg ggaggatgat ctagaaagac ttattcgtct taaaaatatg ttatacacta
    32941 taaagtatga gcatggaaaa aaaatgctaa ttaaagtcat tcacggcata tacaaaaact
    33001 tatacggcga aaaagaaaaa gtcatgttta atttggccaa gttctatgct gctcaaaacg
    33061 cggccaccca attcaaagac acttgtaaag actgttgcaa actggatgtg gcgcggttta
    33121 aacaactaat tttagactgt ttagacatta ttactaaaaa aacgtgcctc agtatcatgg
    33181 aaatcttaga aaatcatatt atttcgctat ttgctatgaa aatgatgacg gaggatgaaa
    33241 aaaacttagg tttagaaata ttatataaag taattagtta caaaatgata tcatattaaa
    33301 attcaacaga tatgtataac taatattgat tatattttcg attattatct tctatggtgc
    33361 atgataatca tctagcacgt gaaacatgtc ctcttccctt caggaacttt gccgaaaaaa
    33421 cttacccgac cacatacttc cagagttctt tgacgactat atattgcaac tattaggact
    33481 gcactggcaa gatcatggtt ctcttcagcg taccgagaag aatcaggtac ttgttcaaca
    33541 ggaacccatc catatcaatg aagcactaaa agtggcagca tcagaaggaa actacgaaat
    33601 agtagagctg ttgttgtcat ggaaggcaga cccccgatac gctgtcgtag gagcgctaga
    33661 aagcaaatac tatgacctcg tttacaaata ttacgaccaa gttaaagact gccatgatat
    33721 cttgccgctg atccaaaatt cggaaacatt cgaaagatgt catgagttga acaattgttc
    33781 tcttaaatgc ttattcaagc atgctgtgat atatgacaag ctgccgattc ttcaaaaata
    33841 tgcaagctat ctggatgggt ggccgtattg caaccagatg ctgttcgagt tggcatgtaa
    33901 aaaacaaaaa tataacatgg ctgtatggat agagggagtc ctgggcgtcg gcaacttcac
    33961 aattcttttc acgattgcga ttatcaaaag agacctacag ctgtattccc tgggctactc
    34021 aatgattctt gagaaaatgt actcctgtgg atacgaccct acgtttttac taaatcatta
    34081 tctgcgaatc gtttcaacaa aggggcttct gccctttgtg ctgaaaacca tagaatatgg
    34141 tggaagcaaa gagatagcca tcactttggc taaaaagtat cagcatgaaa atattttgag
    34201 atacttcgaa accaggaaaa cccaagagtg ctaaatacag caaccctatt gtgatgtata
    34261 gtaactatat tgtatacgtt gtatacgttg tatatgttgt atacgttgta ccttaaacat
    34321 tttacccaca tcatatgatt ttagaaatct tttaagccac tgaacaatac tattatgatg
    34381 tatagagtaa cccctattgt atatgttgta ccttaaatat ttacccacat catatgattt
    34441 tagaattctt aagccaatga acaagagtgt tatcctacat taaaattcta gtaaaattta
    34501 tatttttttt ggtgaataaa tgttttctct tcaagacatc tgtcggaaac atctttttct
    34561 gcttcctagt tcttttgatg aatatatata ttacaagtgc taggactcta ctgggaaaaa
    34621 cacggatctc ttcaacgaat aagaaaggat gctgtgattg tacagcgaaa tattaccctt
    34681 tccaccaatc aggccttgag aatcgcagcc tcagagggaa atgaaagggt agtaaaactt
    34741 ctgttatcat gggagggaaa ttttcattat gtgatcatag gggctctaga gggtgaccaa
    34801 tatgacctga ttcataagta taatagtcaa attaaagact atcacgttat tttatcatct
    34861 atccaaaatg caaatacctt tgaaaaatgt catcagttat acaattgtac tatgtggcgt
    34921 cttgtacaga atgctataaa atataatatg ctttctattc tccaaaaaca cagaaatctt
    34981 ctgacagatg agggagacaa tcaggaatta tttgagaagg catgtgagga acagaaatat
    35041 gatatcattt tatggatagg acaaacccta atgttagatg agccggagtg tatttttgat
    35101 accgcccttg aacggataga tttttcttta ttaacagtgg gttatagcct tctttttgat
    35161 aacaagatga gtagtataga cattcatgat gaagaagatc ttacttcatt actaacagaa
    35221 caccttaaaa aagcagctac taaaggatgt ctcttcttta tgcaagaaat tttaaaatat
    35281 ggtgggaatg taaatatagc ggtcttatct aaagctatca agtataatca tagaaaaatt
    35341 ttagactatt ttattcggcg gcaaaaatgt ttatcacgcg aaggtattga aaaactaaca
    35401 ttaatagcca ttaaatgtgg cggatctaaa aaaacgttaa acctactctt gtcttatcta
    35461 aactattccg tacaaaatat gattggaaaa atagtagaag ctgtcataaa tgatggtgat
    35521 tttaccatca taatcatttt aaaaaaaaag aaaataaact tagtggaccc cgttttggcg
    35581 ggttttttgg atcttttcca tagctattgt tttataaaag tttttatcca tgagtttgct
    35641 attcgtccgg aaaaaataat taaaatggcc gcgcgaaaag ataaactaga tataattatt
    35701 gaatttttta atgatatata tcctcataaa gatgatcttg aaactgtatt taatattctc
    35761 aaaaacatag taaataccat gaaacataaa gaaggaaaag agatattaat tggtcttatt
    35821 cataaaatat atcgaattat tcatctggag aataaagaaa tgtttaagtt ggtacgattt
    35881 tacgtcatgc ataatgcaaa tatccaattt atatctattt gcaaagactg ttttaattta
    35941 gccggtttta aaccatttct ttcagaatgt ttggatattg ctattaaaaa aaattacccc
    36001 gatattgtac gaaatataaa aattcaattg aaatatgagt aaaatttatt tttttgatct
    36061 gagtacgaaa atgttctccc tacaggagat ctgtcgaaaa aacatctatc ttcttccaga
    36121 ctggcttggt gaacatgtgg ttcaacgact agggttgtat tggaaaaaac acggtactct
    36181 tcaacggata ggagatgact atgtacttat acaacaggac ctcattattc ccatcaatga
    36241 agctctgaga atggcaggag aggaggggaa tgatgaggtg atagagctct tattgctatg
    36301 gaagggaaac gttcattatg ccatcatagg agctttggag ggtgatcatg ataatctgat
    36361 acgtaagctc tatgaccaaa tcgaagattg tcacagcatc cttcccttaa ttcaagaccc
    36421 aaaaactttt gaaaagtgtc acgaattgga tgagtcctgt aatatttcat gtctcgtatt
    36481 atacgccgta aaaaacgata tgttttgtat tcttcaaaac tatataatgc gtctaagtgg
    36541 gggggatatc caggaagtgt ttgaaacagc atgtcgttta caaaaatacg atatcgttac
    36601 atggatggga caaaatatcg caatatacta ccccggggtc atttttgata ttgcctttga
    36661 taagatgaat gtatccttac tatctatagg ttatacgctt cttttcgaac atcatatcaa
    36721 taatatgatt gaaaataata tggatacaaa ttctttattg atgcaacatc ttgaatgggc
    36781 tgctagcaca ggctttcttc attttatgtt ggaaacgtta aagtatggcg gggatgtaac
    36841 aataatagag ttatcggcgg cggtaaaata tgatcataga aaggttttag attattttct
    36901 ccgtcgaaaa aagttgcccc gagaaaccct tgagaaacta ttattggtgg ctatatgtga
    36961 agcttgttct aaaaagacct taaacttgtt attatcctac ttaaattatt ccgtgaacaa
    37021 tatccgtaaa aaaatcatac aatatgtaaa acaatatgaa acaactctta ttataaaaat
    37081 tttatggaaa aaaagaaaga taaatctgat agatcctatt ttggcagact ttgtaggata
    37141 tcataactat acctatttga taaattttat gcgtgagttt tccatctatc cggaaagaat
    37201 aattaaaatg gctgcacgag tagcgaggga agacttagtt ataaaatttt ccaaaaaagt
    37261 ttgcaaagac cccatagata gactgaacta tctgaaaacc ttagtgtata ctatgaaaca
    37321 taaagcaggc aaacgaatgt taatttatac gattcataac ttatataaag ccagttatct
    37381 ggagagtaaa gaaatgttta agttggcacg attttatgcg cggcatgatg caactttcca
    37441 gtttatatct atttgtcacg atctctctaa gctaaatatt gatattaaaa acttgctttc
    37501 agaatgctta gaaattgcta ttaaaaataa ttatcctcga attatcaaag ctataaaaat
    37561 ggatatgaat tatgagtaaa atgttttgga tatcaacatt aagcagaaat cctaccaaac
    37621 ataagatttt tcgctagaat acattttatt gttaaaatag aataggtaca ttgtaaaaaa
    37681 aagattaaac ttaaaataat gtgtattatg taaattttta gaaataaaaa tttatttttt
    37741 ttattgaggg gtacggaaaa tgttctccct acaggacctc tgtcggaaga acactttctt
    37801 ccttccaaat gattttagca aacacaccct gcagctgctg gggttatatt ggaaagagca
    37861 tggatccgtc catcgaacag aaaaagacaa cataatgata cagaatgaac tgattcttac
    37921 tgtcaatgat gctttacagc ttgcaggaga ggagggggac acagatatgg tagaactctt
    37981 gttactatgg gagggaaatc tacattatgc catcatagga gccttgaaga atgagcatta
    38041 taacctcata tgtgagtacc atagccaaat tgaggactgg catgccctcc tacccttgat
    38101 tcaagaccca gaaacctttg aaaaatgcca tgaattaagt cttggatgtg atctttcatg
    38161 ccttctacaa catgctgtaa aacataacat gctttctatt cttatgaagt ataaggaaga
    38221 tttattaaat atattattta ggcatcgtat tcaatccctg tttgttttgg catgcgaaaa
    38281 ccggagaatt gagattatca tgtggatagg ccaaaatctg ccaattcctg aacctgaggc
    38341 tatttttagc attgctgttg ttacaaaaga tttagaactg ttttccttag gatacaaaat
    38401 tatttttgat tacatgcaaa gacaaggaat tttccagcta tccaatccag ttcgcatggt
    38461 tacgctaaat cgtcacattg gtatggtaat agataaagga cttttaccct ttgtgctgga
    38521 aacttttaaa catggtggta gtgtaaaaag agccttatct tatgcagtaa taaacaataa
    38581 aagaaaaatt atagactatc ttgttcgtca tgaaaatgta tcccatcaaa ccattgaaag
    38641 acttttatgt ctagctgtga aaaaccatgc ttccaggaaa actttgaact tgttgctatc
    38701 ttacataaat tacaaggtga aaaatattaa aaagctgtta gattatgtac taggtgacaa
    38761 ctccactctt gtgttaaaaa ttttattgga aaaaaagcaa aacctagtgg atgctgcttt
    38821 aacaagactt gtaaaacatt ctacatattt ccgggtgaga gaatttatcg aggacttttc
    38881 catcagccca gaaaaattca ttaaaatagc tgtgcgggaa cagaaaaatg tgatcatcaa
    38941 ggttatttgt gaagatattt gggaaaaccc cgcagaaaga atcaggtatc tgaagcagat
    39001 agtaagcagc ataaaatatg aaagtggaag gcaatttctg ataaacatca ttcacactat
    39061 ttaccagagt cattccctga aacctgaaga aatttttaaa ttggcaacat tttatgtcaa
    39121 acataatgca gtcacccatt tcaaagatct ttgcaaattt ctttggctga acagagggac
    39181 agaaagtaag aaacacttct taaggtgttt ggaaattgct gatgagaaga attttcccgc
    39241 cattaaaagt attgtgagtg aatacattaa ctatatgttt actgcaggaa ccatgaccaa
    39301 ggatgaaatc atgcaagcct atgcttctga gtatgccatg tattaagttt ctgaataagt
    39361 cattcatagg tagattttag aatatgctgt attgaagtta ttgataggta gagtttaaaa
    39421 gatgctgtat taagcttctg aataaatcat agatatatac tttagttaaa tgttagcatt
    39481 tgttaatatg ttttagataa ttaccatttt agataattac tattttagat aagtattatt
    39541 ttagataggt actattttag ataggtacta ttttagataa ttactccttt agataagtat
    39601 tattttagat aattacttct ttaaataagt attattttag ataattactc ctttaaataa
    39661 gtattatttt agataattac catgtattaa aaccaaatta gctatcatct atgttttaaa
    39721 taatacttct taaaaacctt agataaaaat ttattttttt ttcataaaag tagagaaaat
    39781 gttctccctt caggacctct gtcggaagaa cctttttact ccccttgaac ccttaggcaa
    39841 acatgtggtt caacggctag gattgtactg ggaaggccat ggttcgctta aacggatggg
    39901 gcattgcttt gtgtgtgtgg accagattca tattctatca atcaacttgg ccataaaaat
    39961 tgcagccgcg gaagggaatg aggagattgt taagctttta ttactgtggg ggggaaacct
    40021 gcattatgcc atcataggag ccttagagag cagacaatat gagctgatcc ttatgtatga
    40081 aaatcaaatt ggggactatc atgacatcct atccctcatt cgagatccag tgatctatga
    40141 aagatgccat gaattaaatg ttacatgtac ctttcaatgt ttatttcaac atgctattag
    40201 acataatatg gtttccattc ttcaaaaata tagagaagac ctagctcata acagaagaat
    40261 gatccaactt ctgtatgaaa tggcatgccg attacaaaat tatgatatca ttacctggat
    40321 agcgcgtaac tggcatgttt ataatataga ggccattttt agcattgctt ttattagaaa
    40381 ggatttaact ttgtattcct tagggtacat atttcttctg gatagaatga gcattgaaga
    40441 tagaaacttt aaatcaatca taacacgcca ccttgaatat gcggccaaaa agggactttt
    40501 tgactttgtc ctagaatctc tgaaatatgg aggccaagta gatacagtgt tgtttcagac
    40561 tgtaaaatac aatcatagaa aaattctggc ctattttatt catgagaccc cccgtaaaac
    40621 ggttgaaaag ctgttacttc atgccgtgga gtcgcgggct tctaagaaaa ccatgaacct
    40681 gcttttgtct tccctaaact actctataca ttccatcatt aaaaagctcc tgtacgctgt
    40741 ggtgaaacac aagtatatgc ttgtcataaa gcttttgctc acgcggccaa aaaagaagtt
    40801 aaacctagta gatgctgttc tatatagact tgtaaaacac tccacgaatg cagaaatagt
    40861 aaagtttatg aatgagtttt ctgtgagccc ggaaagggtg atcaaaatgg cagcacgatt
    40921 aatgagagtg gacctgatta aaaagatttc taaagataca tgggaaaata aactagagag
    40981 aatcaaacac cttaaacaaa tggtatatac catgaagcac agaaatggaa aaaatctact
    41041 gatgtacaat atttacaata ttactggata tatctacctg aatgccaaag aagtatttaa
    41101 cttagcaaga ttttatgctg tccacaatgc aacatgcttg tttaaagaaa tatgtaaaag
    41161 ctgttttgta catgatgata aaatacagtt tagagaaata cttaaagatt gtttacatat
    41221 tgctaatagg catgcttata tccaaattgc agaaaccgcg gatgaatata tcaaatttat
    41281 ggatcttatg ttgcctaagt aaatcatgta tatatcaagt aactttagat gaaatcaggc
    41341 taattgtaaa tagttataga tactatataa tgaatgattt attaagataa tagttctgtt
    41401 aagacagtag ttctattaag ataatagttt cattaagata gtagtttcat taagataata
    41461 gttctgttaa gccaataatt cagttaaaat aatagttctg ttaagataat aaaaatttat
    41521 ttttttttca taaaagtaga gaaaatgttc tcccttcagg agctctgccg gaagaacatt
    41581 tacattcttc cttactcttt gggcaagcat gtacttcaac atctagggct atactgggag
    41641 aaacacggct ctcttcaacg aataggagat gattatgtac tcttacaaca agatctcatc
    41701 ttttccgtca atgaggcctt aaggatggcg gcagaggaag gaaacaatga agtagtaaag
    41761 ctcttgttac tgtgggaggg aaaccttcat tatgccatca taggagcttt ggagggcaac
    41821 cgatacgacc tcatccataa atattatgac caaatcgggg actgccacaa gattcttccc
    41881 ttaatccaag atccgcaaat ctttgaaaaa tgccatgaat tgagtacttc ctgtaacatt
    41941 cgatgccttt tagaacatgc agtgaaacac aatatgcttt ctattcttca aaaacataag
    42001 gatcatataa ggttacactt ggcattaatc caagtactat ttgagttggc gtgtcatgaa
    42061 cataaaaatg acatcgttcg atggatcggc tattccctac acatacatca tctagagact
    42121 atttttgata ccgccctgct ccataaaaat ttatccttat atgttttagg gtatgaactt
    42181 cttatgcaca aggtgaatac agaggctgca aatatagatg tacccgattt gctaacacag
    42241 caccttcgaa gcgcggcagc aggaggtctc cttcatttta tgttagagac attaaagtat
    42301 ggtgggtgtg tggataaaac ggttttattc gcagcgatca gttacaaaca taggaaaatt
    42361 gtggctcatt ttatttatca agttccccgt aaaacagttg aagaactact actccatgcc
    42421 gtgcagactc gggcccccaa aaaaactctg aacctacttt tatcttcctt aaactactcc
    42481 gtgcacacca tcatcaaaca actcgtacgt agtgttgcca tctacaggtc cacgcttgtc
    42541 gtaaagcttt tgctcatgcg gcgaaaaaag aagttaaacc taatagatgc tgttttagcc
    42601 agacttgtaa aatactgcac ctatacagac attgtaaaat tcatacgtga gttttctgtg
    42661 agcccggaaa gggtgatcaa aatggctgca cgggaatcta ggacctttct gatcgaaatg
    42721 atctccaaag ctgcttggag aaatcaccca cagacgatga ttcaccatct caaacaacta
    42781 acctatacca tgaagcctga atctggaaaa gaccttctca tatatatgat ccactatatt
    42841 tatcaaacct ctaatttgct ggtagcggag gaggaaaaaa atatttttaa actggcaact
    42901 ttttatgcga agcataactc ggtaaacagg tttaaacaaa tatgtgaaga ctattatgca
    42961 ctagacgtag atgcacggtt taaaacactt attttagaat gctttgaaat tgccgtccaa
    43021 aaaaactatc ctagaattgc aaatattgtg gatgacttta ttcgattcct tttttataag
    43081 ggagatataa ccaaggaaga aattagcgaa gcctattctt tgaaggatac tgagttatat
    43141 gtagacttaa aatggttaca acaagaatag aaatggtttt aaacaaggtt tagtttaaac
    43201 agtgtaaaca aagtttaaac aaggtttaaa ccttattcat tgaaatccat cgaaaaaaaa
    43261 gctgtttgtt tatcccataa actcatcttt ttttttggtt tcaaagtttt atactaaaat
    43321 ttagcatttt ataatattta taattaagtg ttttgcatgc actgcagaaa ttctcatctt
    43381 tattaatttg ttcaatacca catgtcatac aatatgttgt ttggttatca agattaactt
    43441 tatgaaagga aagcaggtaa gccacaaatt taaaagtaaa atacctttca tttaaaataa
    43501 tcttatgaat atattttcga taaggaggca tgaaagcatt tgccaaaata aatcgcatga
    43561 agcacttgga aaaacccata tcttctaacc ttttgtgggt ataaactcta tttttgtgtt
    43621 ttacagaaac ttcatgggta aaatagtcgt tatagctatc aatcattttt ttaagcccta
    43681 taatacccaa ggttgcacgc ataaagccac agtttctgct ccagaagcca tgcacctgta
    43741 aaggatgctt ttcatataac caattacaaa atttcattcc gcaacagtaa catgttattt
    43801 cagtgggtga tgtatagaat aatccggcat tagaaaactt ttcataattt tttatgtcat
    43861 ggattgcgaa gcttttgttt cgtgcatcca cggagctata gcctgcatat ttaggtttga
    43921 cttcaaataa tcgtaaagag atatatgtat ctatcgtatt tattttagga tacatttcat
    43981 aattcttata tataatataa aaaaaattac aaacatttgt aatgctcatc ctcaatagac
    44041 agccgagttg taggctttat ttttctaata acatgaagaa catagtttct cataagaccc
    44101 tcaagtcggt tattgatcat tccaatacat tttctcaatg aggtcatgaa gcctggtatt
    44161 ttgctaattg cttggcagag tgccaacaga ttgcccacta aagtatctaa tagattacct
    44221 actagctata gtgagctaac ctctctatat ttattttata cttttcattt tttaatagat
    44281 ttaatatttt ataaaaaaaa tatttagttt tttatacaag aatgtcgaca aaaaaaaagc
    44341 ccacgattac caagcaagag ctttactccc tagtagcggc agatacccag ttaaataaag
    44401 ctttgattga aagaatcttt acaagtcaac aaaaaataat ccaaaatgcc ttaaaacaca
    44461 atcaagaagt gattatacca cccggaatca agttcaccgt cgttacagta aaagctaaac
    44521 ctgctcgcca aggccataat ccggcaacag gagagcctat tcaaattaaa gctaaacccg
    44581 aacataaagc ggtaaaaata cgagcattga aacctgtaca tgacatgtta aattaattta
    44641 taatccgtgt tcctcatcta tgccatcatc ttcttcaata catttttgcc aatcaaaacg
    44701 gattaaatct aagtcgtgaa tattaaaata cataccatca tacattttaa tatagtctaa
    44761 atttaagttt ttctcaaaaa cttttatcgt ttttgagaaa atgatcttat caattatttc
    44821 cttattaaga tttgcaggaa taatacaaaa cttattttta ggtacttcat ttatgatatt
    44881 aataaattga gtaaaaatta tttcttgttt ttcttctgtt tcatacaatc gttgtaaatg
    44941 taagggtttt tcatttaatg gtttgtttga agataaaaag aatgtgtaat ccggattgaa
    45001 agtatttttg gtatcaatca ttattctgtc tgcttgagca tatgccaaac cagaccaaat
    45061 ataacggtcc acaattacaa taaaatttag tttaagtagt gctgcaattt ctgccgtaaa
    45121 ttcacatcga tgttttgtga ataatccgtg caattcttct gatggcattt ttacgatttt
    45181 atttaataca tccaatataa gcttaccggt gtccgtgttt ggactgggaa aatgcatata
    45241 tatcacatca tatctcttat tttccaatgc attttttagc tttcttgctt gtgtgctttt
    45301 ccccacacca ttgattcctt cgatggcaat aagtactcca cgcatgatta ataaacgagt
    45361 aaaaagaatt cattttttaa catttcttat aaatacatat tgtacaacac tgcatcagcc
    45421 gcatagcttc gttaaaaaat gtagcggatg ctttttatac aacctatatt catctttaca
    45481 acatatatac ttggcacaga gccatatctg gcccatatct gggccataat taagataaaa
    45541 attattttag acgctgctac agcgaaatca acattatgta ctgcggcata ttatgcccat
    45601 aagtaatctg caatgtatga cgtcttaatg cataaaacat ttaagtaaaa caaatttgaa
    45661 taaaaaaaat aattgttata atggcgttgt tacacaaaga aaagcttata gaatgcattg
    45721 ataatgagct gcaaaacagt ggaacgctat tacttctaac aaaaaatatt gttgtatcag
    45781 aaatttcata caatggcaat gattataaat attttacctt taatgacaat catgacctga
    45841 taggccaaga aaatcttaaa ggagcaacat ccaacaacat tgctaagatg gtttataatt
    45901 ggatcgcgaa aaatcctcaa actaataaga tttgggttgg tgaaccgcga attcgcattt
    45961 attttaaaaa caatttatat catactaata ataaccatgt atgtataaaa gatttctata
    46021 aggtttcaac ctcagttggt cctaatatct ttaatgatcg tagcatttgg tgtactaaat
    46081 gcacatcctt ttatccattc agcagcattt tatcacccaa tttattccaa taaattagat
    46141 acattttact acgattaaga taatgaattg cattattatg ataaaaattg cattattacg
    46201 gctgattcat cattttatga taaattatct ataggatatc ctatagataa tgaattattt
    46261 ttttatctat atatcacata aagatctgat atgggctaaa agtatattca aactatttat
    46321 catataggtc tgttaaaaac atacataggt tatttataaa ttgaataaaa tttttttaaa
    46381 tatcaccgga acattcaaca tggtgttgat acagttttta acaggtttct tctatttata
    46441 tggtaagaga ctgttctcaa ttagcaaagt tatggacatg atatgtctag actattatac
    46501 cattcttcct gctcctctgg cgatgatgtt agcggcgaga gtaaaaaact atgacctcat
    46561 aaaaaaactg cacgaatggg aaatccctgt tgactatgct ttacttgtag tagatgatgt
    46621 gccgactatc gactactgct taagccttgg cgccatctct ccgactagag cacaaaaaag
    46681 acgactgcta agggacacca cattcaaccc catttataag tatcttatga actgctccgg
    46741 ctttccaaca aagagagaaa aaaacattcc ttgtgatgtg caatgcgaaa gactgcaaaa
    46801 aaccatcata aaagaactgg tatttaactg ctccgtactg cttgaaatga tactgctctc
    46861 agaaaaagaa tatgcatacg ccctacacta tgcagcaaaa tataaccaat tgcctatcct
    46921 gatgtattgc tggcaacaat caacaaacgc ggaatctgtt ttgttaaaaa cctgctgctc
    46981 tgataaaaac atcaattgtt ttaatcattg tatcatatat ggcggcgcgc agaatctgga
    47041 tgctgcaatg atagaagcgg caaaacacga tgcccgaatg ctaatcaact actgtgtcat
    47101 gcttggtgga agatccctaa acgaagcaag agaaacggcc attatatttg gacacattga
    47161 atgcgcacat cattgctcga gattgcaatc ttacgccatg cgcgactaaa tcttgaggag
    47221 tatatattta tattatattt ttttgacaaa aaaatataag gtttgtatac aaagatctat
    47281 atatagattt gtatacaaag atttgtacac aaaaggttaa ttaaacaata attgtttgga
    47341 cacagaaaat caatctagcg ggtaaataag cttatttttt tttgcataat acagagaatt
    47401 tagatcatta agatcatcaa gagatatttt aggtagtcct cgtactctca ctttataagg
    47461 agtatttctt taatttttaa cgtccttttt tttcggactt ctttggataa gccgtttatt
    47521 accatcttta aatgccttat aacgaggagg agccaggcca ctttcccata tgtgcggtaa
    47581 ttcttggtgt ttatgcttgc ctttggcata accaggccag tatttttcga tgtattcagg
    47641 gtttgttttt acgtattctt taaaggtttg ataggcttct tgaatacagg tgggctctcc
    47701 ggtataattt ccgtgttcat cttcctttaa aaagccgtta accctatctt ttctccactt
    47761 aagattgtgc tttccaaaaa tacgatcaag atcttccgcc tgctggggtg gaatcataaa
    47821 ccctttctta ggtcgaagct ttttattttt tccgtagctt cggccatcgc gttgcgaaac
    47881 agtggttagg acacccgata gtctttccat gggcgtcgca tctaatccta tccatccgcc
    47941 ctgatgaata tcaatggcaa caagctctcc tttattttgg gcaagccagg tttccaagaa
    48001 tgccatgctt tcttcccagg ggtaaggccc gccaacacca cgggttgtcc aatcttgcaa
    48061 ggattccagg tccgtcacct ggtaaggctc taaagaagat ggttcattgt ttttgtactg
    48121 caaataggat ttaatgaccc atttatacca tgtgtcaaac cgcagcgtgg cgcctccaaa
    48181 gtgaaagccg tcgttgattt taggatatct gcagcatatt tcaaccgtac gtttgagttc
    48241 tgcaaaggcg gccttccaag gaagtctttc gctgcgggta agacggtcta ttttgccctg
    48301 tgtgccgtag cgtatggcat gacgtgccaa ttgcaacaat tctgccactg atccgtgggc
    48361 cccgatccag tttatcggat aggcaacctc cgaaggattt aaaagatgct cgtaaaagcg
    48421 tggatcttcg gatgccaagg cgtctgcaaa ggggataata ctggaaaact tgtctagaca
    48481 tacgttttct gtgtttactt ctaaaggtag aaaaatggtt gcgtgaggct tttgaacctg
    48541 cttgttcagc ggcctgcata tgctttgtat aatgtctcta ggactatgtc gcggcgctgc
    48601 aaaaaatact gcgtttagtt ctggtacctc tacgccctct tgaaagagtc gacagtttaa
    48661 taaaataacg ggttcctttg aggagcaaaa ttctgtaaat gttttgagga taacctgtcg
    48721 cggcagggtt gagtgagcta tcagggcata gacccctagg tccaccagct ccgcgtatag
    48781 ctccttggcc tgtttaatat cacgggtgaa taccagcatt ttaggcgacc ttacattggt
    48841 ttttaaatag gctaaggcca ttataatttg ctttacgatt atctgtttcg tggcctcctc
    48901 tctgttaccg ggttggtggg ccaatttggg cgcggccacc atctgcaatt caaagtcatt
    48961 tacatagccg gcctctatgc cttctcggag atagtagcga aaggcaacgc cgccaaaaag
    49021 gtcacgattt ttcatggaaa gcggggtgtc atacctgggc gttgccgtta aaaaaagtcg
    49081 gtgccctttt ttaaagttta gcaacacatg ggtgaagggc cgtgtctccc attcgccgca
    49141 aatccggtga cattcatcgc taataataag atcgaaatca tccaccaata gcgtggagga
    49201 ttggtaggtg gcaataacaa gaagagaaga ggcctcctgt atccgtttca caataatgac
    49261 agggttggta gtcatttcta tagtgtcgtg atttagcaca atgcgggtct ggtcggaccc
    49321 cacaagcata atgttcttca aggaaattcc atacagatag agtttttcca gggtctgccg
    49381 tagtagggat aggcccggca ccaggtacaa aatttttcct tgaagataat tggagagaat
    49441 aagataggcg acgcgggttt tgccgcatcg gcaggccatc tgcagaatag ctcttccgct
    49501 tcgctgcagc tcctgatagc ccatattggc cgcctccctc tgataaagtc gatcctcaat
    49561 ggtagtccgt gtctctcctg tagaaaaaaa taatacgtca tctgcgaaat gatcttcgtc
    49621 ttctacaggg gttatcacca ggtgtcttag tttctccttg cttatcagcg gatcagaggg
    49681 cgaagatggt tcaaccacta tcgtggaatc attcatctca taggtgggag catcacacaa
    49741 agtatagctt atgtccagac agtttgcgac atcctcagcc aattgtttta ttttttcagg
    49801 taaaaggcat aggagttctt tgtttttgac tcgaaaaaac tgtgcacaat ataacacccc
    49861 tgcttcaatt ttttgtgcat ccttctttgt aggcgtttct aatgtaaaac aatacctcca
    49921 ttcatccgta aaacaggttg tataagatcc atcatgaaac ctagcggcca agtttcctgt
    49981 gtgcccaact ttatgcaaag attgagtctc cagccaggga tgaaccgcta cgtaaaaccc
    50041 tgcgcacatg ctagatcaaa ttgcagtttc ttaataaatg tacacaggat tttaaaaaca
    50101 tgtgattaca aaatttagat aagaaatatt taatattaaa aatcacggaa taaatgtcac
    50161 tgtgtagaga gaaagccaaa aactcctctt gaccgccgtg ggaaatcatc cagggtagta
    50221 ggttgtgttt catgaagttg tatgccgtag tgatcaccgt ggactccaga tggttattgg
    50281 catctttgca gtactttgcc atcctggcag aaaagacgat aaatccacaa attctacccc
    50341 agttgataag atccttaaac aactcagtca caacctcagt aaactgggtt ttaatttctt
    50401 gggcactcgt aagagaaaag gtaattgtaa cctgcttgtt caaacaatca tcataatagg
    50461 ttaaaatttt ttttatttgt tgctggtacg ggctaagttc atgctctgaa atatcattca
    50521 tgtaatattt aacgtatccc acgagtattt cattaatgat attatgatat atgagctctt
    50581 ctccctccat agcggcaccc tatatttttt tatttaggtt tcaatgttgg cacaattgtg
    50641 gcacaaatat gtgatataca acaaatgtgt aatatacaac aaatgtgtga tatacaacaa
    50701 atgttaggcc acgtatagta acctatatgt taaaaaatat ttttataccc aacattggtt
    50761 tccttggctg taatcagcag ctgtaaatca gcagctgtgt gccaacaaaa ttatttaaag
    50821 atttgaaatc atatgtgtat aactataaca atggaagcaa ttcttaccaa acttgaccag
    50881 gatgaaaaaa aggctcttca agccttttat caatgtgcgt gggaagaaac taaaagtatt
    50941 atagacgatt ttcttgaagc ccctgagact cgttgcgcct ataaattcaa ctcatgcaca
    51001 agaaaaatgg agcttttgtt tactcccgaa ttccacaccg cctggccgga agtccctgag
    51061 tgtaaagagt tcatattaaa ctatttgaga ctcgtgtcgg gacatcgagt ggtattaaaa
    51121 ggctctaaat ttctttttac aaaagagact aagaacctgg gtattcctag taccatcaat
    51181 gttgactttc aggccaacat tgagaatatg gatgacctac agaagggaaa tcttattggc
    51241 aaaatgaata ttaaagaaag ttaaatgaaa taaattttaa atataacgag tggcatcaaa
    51301 aattaagtaa aatcaagtaa aatcaaaaat caagtaaaat taaaaactat gtggacgatg
    51361 cctttgtctc aatagtctca agatcattca ataattcatg taacgtaaaa aagttggtcc
    51421 atttttttga aaacattaaa agacgttcgt cttcataaat aaaaaagtca ttcgaaggaa
    51481 aaatgatata ctcaatacca taatcttgca atattttttt taagtctctt agagtccagg
    51541 gatgtactag gcttctacgc gaagtgagca tcataaaaat atctaatatt ttttgcgcca
    51601 tgagccaacg cggattctca ttggcccaca aatcaataat aattctcttg tcaaccgtga
    51661 gcattcctac ttgatttgag gaaatgatta gatgcccagc ggtccacccc attaggagat
    51721 aacgcagcgt tgtagaaatg tcacatatag aaggcatccc tccgcaacac gaacccaaat
    51781 taggatgcgt gtgaaacacg aacatagcag gcttgttggc caccctgcta taaatctcag
    51841 caggtatcat agcctcactg ccaaagtaaa tgttctctcc tgccttatat gggcttggaa
    51901 tgatttccac tatctcgggt acgccgttta tcatattaat gcggccgcac cattcacgat
    51961 catccttcaa aaattttttg agggcacccc ggacgttgtc ccaattaagc aacagagtat
    52021 ttacaatctc attccgctcc gtccagtact ccctgaaact tcttttagac ttgctaagct
    52081 gttcccagga ttcaaactcg gtccaatgtt ttttttcttt tggggaagac ttaccttttg
    52141 aaacattttt tgcggctcca ccatctacac tatccttttc caaaataatc tccttcatat
    52201 tttgagttat atgggcatta ctaagcactt tagtggtaat ctgtttacct atatgattca
    52261 gcagaaaacc aagtttatcc atttgtgtct caaccattta ttcttaacaa aacaaaaaaa
    52321 attaaaaatc atcgtcgttt aaaaagagtt tgaaggcaaa cgcatcatcc ttaacacagt
    52381 tctgatactg cgtaggtctt aactcgaaaa agttggtttt ttctacttca ttaagaaaga
    52441 atttagtcat ctgaggaaaa gggttttcca ccttataaat acttttgcac tgcagcatga
    52501 agcacagatt atctgtaaag tagcgtatat attgaaatag catttctttt gaaaaaccgg
    52561 gaactcttcc ccttgccttg tcaaaggcat agctaatgaa ctcatccacc agttccacgg
    52621 cctccttcag aattttgtga atgacctttt cttcgggaat gttatacaca taatttgaga
    52681 caagaaaaca cgcaaagcta cagtgtactc cctcatcgcg tgagataaac tcattatagc
    52741 ttacaagccc cggcataata ttttgttcct taagaaactg gatcgccaca aagtggtttt
    52801 gaaataaaat gccctccacg gcggcgaagc ccacaagtcg ctcgcccaga ctgtttttag
    52861 cggggtccat ccactgtcgc acccactgag ctattttttt tatgatagga tgtttttcaa
    52921 taccgctgaa gatgcgctgt tgttcctttt catctgggat cagcgttttt atctgtattg
    52981 agtaggcctc gctatgaacg cactcttggg cagcctgcat tgtataaaag tatagcactt
    53041 cctttacttt aatttcgcgc ataaagttgg ttaaaaggtt ttcgataaca atttcgtcgg
    53101 caacgacaaa gaaggctaaa atttgtttat aaaattcgcg ctgcggcttt ggcatggcct
    53161 cccagtcatc catgtcctta cacatgtcca cctcctgcgc cgtccacgtc aaactttcta
    53221 attttttgta ccagttccaa cattctgggt gctgaatagg aaaaatagtg aaacgttggg
    53281 aattttcaat tagtaattcc tccatatttg aaataaatat taatatcttc aaatttattg
    53341 gctgcgatgg agaagaagct ttctattgtt gagacgttgg catctgctac gtacggaaag
    53401 gcgttaaatg ttgatttaga taggatatta caggcgcaga ataaatatac tcttcaagag
    53461 cttatttcct actgcagcgc tctaaccata ttacattatg actattcaac ccttgcagcg
    53521 cgactttcgg tgtacctact gcatcagtca acggcctcct ccttctcaga ggcggtaagc
    53581 ctgcaggccg cacaatcctg ctcacgcctg tctccccagt ttgtagacgt cgtctacaag
    53641 tataaagcca tttttgacag ctacattgac tatagcagag attacaagct aaccctcctg
    53701 ggaatagaaa ccatgaaaaa ttcttacttg ttaaaaaata aagatggcgt catcatggaa
    53761 cgcccgcagg acgcttatat gcgcgtcgcc attatgattc atgggatggg aagagtggtc
    53821 aatatgaaga tgattctgct gacctatgac ctgctttccc ggcacgtcat cacacatgca
    53881 tcgcccacca tgttcaatgc gggcaccaaa aagccgcagc tttccagctg cttcctgcta
    53941 aatgtaaacg ataatttaga aaatttatac gatatggtaa aaacggccgg catcatttca
    54001 ggcggcggcg gcggaatagg gctgtgcttg tcaggaatac gggcaaaaaa tagctttatc
    54061 tccggtagcg gtcttagaag taacggcata caaaattata ttgttttaca gaatgcttca
    54121 caatgctacg ccaaccaggg gggcctacgc cccggagcct acgcagtcta cctagagctg
    54181 tggcaccaag acatctttac atttttacaa atgccccgcc taaaaggaca aatggctgaa
    54241 cagaggctta atgcccccaa tctcaagtac ggcctatggg ttcccgacct atttatggaa
    54301 atactcgaag accaaataca cgacagaggc gacggcacat ggtacctctt ttcgccggat
    54361 caggccccta atctacataa agtctttgat ttggaacgat cgcgctacaa aaatgcacat
    54421 cgcgaattta gaaagcttta ttatcagtat gttgccgaaa agaggtatac cggcgtcaca
    54481 acggccaaag agattatcaa agagtggttc aaaacactcg ttcaggtggg gaatccctat
    54541 atcgggttta aggatgcgat caatcgtaaa agcaaccttt cacacgtggg caccatcact
    54601 aactctaacc tctgtattga gatcacaatt ccctgctggg agggcagtga ggccgagcag
    54661 ggggtttgca accttgccgc ggtaaatctg gccgccttta tacgtgaaaa cagctatgat
    54721 tatcgcgggc tcatagaggc agcaggcaac gtcacagaaa atttagataa tattatagat
    54781 aacggctact accccacgga ggccacccgt agaagcaata tgcggcaccg acccattggc
    54841 atcggggtct ttggcctggc cgacgtgttt gcgtctttta aaatgaaatt tggttcaccc
    54901 gaggccattg ccatggatga ggccatccat gcagccctat actacggcgc catgcgacga
    54961 tccgttgaac ttgcaaaaga aaaaggaagt caccccagtt ttccggggtc tgcggcctca
    55021 aaaggcctgt tgcaacccga cctatgggtt cgctgcgatg atttagtttt ctcctgggaa
    55081 gaacgcgtgg cacagacaac gcagggtgtg ttgacgccaa aaaagtggtg gcagctacgg
    55141 ctggcggcga tgcagggagt tcgaaatgga tatctcacgg cccttatgcc caccgcaacc
    55201 tcctcaaatt ctaccggcaa aaacgaatgc tttgagccct ttacatccaa tttatataca
    55261 cgtagaacat taagcgggga atttattgtt ttaaataagt atttaataga cgatttaaaa
    55321 gaaatgaatc tttggacaga ggccattcaa cagcagctac taaatgcggg gggtagcatt
    55381 cagcacattc tggatatacc ggccgagatc cgtgaacgat ataaaacctc tagagaaatg
    55441 aaccagaaaa ttttaacaaa acacgcggct gcacgcaacc ccttcgtgtc ccaaagcatg
    55501 tctctgaact actacttcta tgaacctgaa ttaagccaag tacttacagt gctcgtccta
    55561 ggctggaaaa agggtctaac caccggctcc tattactgcc actttagccc cggagcaggt
    55621 acccaaaaaa agattataag aaactctgag aaagcgtgta gtgcggactg cgaggcgtgt
    55681 cttctgtagg agtctcgcgg taaaaaagca gcggggacca tatggcaaac cccagcaaga
    55741 ggataatgaa taaaaaaagt aaacaggcat ccattagttc catattaaat ttttttttct
    55801 tctatataat ggaatatttt gttgcggtag acaatgaaac ccccttgggg gtttttactt
    55861 ccatggagca atgcgaggaa acgatgaaac aataccccgg cctccattac gtcgttttta
    55921 agtatacgtg tccggcggac gcagaaaata cagatgttgt atatttaata ccctcgttaa
    55981 ccttgcacac ccccatgttt gtagaccact gcccgaaccg tactaaacaa gcacgacatg
    56041 tattgaaaaa aataaactta gtgttcgaag aagaatctat tgaaacttgg aaggtttcag
    56101 taaatactgt gttccctcac gttcacaata gattatctgc gccgaaactt tccatcgacg
    56161 aggccaatga agccgtagaa aagtttttga tacaggcagg gcgactcatg tctctataaa
    56221 agtctccttt tttatcgaag aagtctcttc ctttatcgga aaagtctctt cctttattga
    56281 ggaagtctct gttatgggta agaggtttga aacaacgcag gggctctgct taatctgctg
    56341 tctcacaaag ggaatcaaac tacccgcctt cgtattttta atgtagtaat tacccttgtt
    56401 gtggtgaatt ttaagaccat agcgtattcc caacacttta ttaatgaatt ttaaaattgt
    56461 ttggggatcc attttattag gctttttaag cttaaactca aagctaactg cgcttaaatc
    56521 atactgaaca aattcattaa cgagtttcgt catcaattgc tcattggtca atatattagg
    56581 gtcctggacg catttaaagc cgcacttagt taacagcata atagcataca tatgggattg
    56641 aaagctataa ttaaattgca gatcatgatg ctctgcatgt tgcatggccc attggtggaa
    56701 gtttaattcc tgagtttgta acatagtaag cgattcgtgt attgtttttc cgcggcttat
    56761 ttgaacacga cccgtgtagt tctgttttgt cataaaacta ttatattgtt caacaaattt
    56821 gggggtaatt ttattaccgt gccatgcata aaattcgagt agtttatact tttcatacgc
    56881 gaacatgtct tgctggtcta ctgtgatgcc ttcttttaag ttttgtttaa tttgcaaagc
    56941 tttattggca tcaatagttt cagccgaggc aatgttgaca taatcctggt gcttaatttc
    57001 cattttaata cttgtatact gtttgaccgt ctccagtttt tcacccgtca atataaacac
    57061 cttagcgccg gtgtcagcga cttggttaat aaatcgtgtt ataaagtgat tttttgataa
    57121 atgctgtatc cgcattgttt caagccataa atggtagtac ggagttttat aatatatcgg
    57181 cctacctgtt tccttactat acgtgaagga aagctggtga ttatttatcg tctgaaagag
    57241 ggtgtcacgt ttttgtaatg tgaacgtttc aatgtcttca attgtttccg gaaagtaatt
    57301 ttgttttccc tgtaaacaga ttttataaca tttactcttt aattcacgca cgcggcccaa
    57361 catttgacaa catgtttcta cgtcacacga catattgtta aaaaagccgt ataaaacatc
    57421 aaacctctta tcttcatacg aaacacccgc tgaaatcgtg ggcgtataga taaggatatc
    57481 aatgagtccc caataatagg atacgttatt aaaatgggat tcccgttcat gagcactgct
    57541 tttagaacta taaaacccga tctttttttc cgggaacttt ttctgaataa acgattgtaa
    57601 cagacgggcc tccattaatg aatttgtagg aataacaatt tttttgtctt ctagcaaatc
    57661 ctttaaaaga ttatttaacc aaatttctcg tgaagaggtg aaataataca tgtcattctg
    57721 ggccttttgg tactgattcc aatgaaagaa gataggtaca tccccacgaa aacgttgtag
    57781 aatattatac gttcgatttc ctaggtttgc atccaagcat ataacataat ttgccgtttc
    57841 aagcatccac atgaaaatag caaaagaggg agcaaagtat ttgtgcaggc cgctattaaa
    57901 ttgattaaag atcgattcta cctcatccaa aataagcagg tccacgggct cagctgtgga
    57961 ggttaggcgg aaaagtgatt ctacttgaat gatgactctt tcgtagctgt ccaagtctcc
    58021 agttacttcg ctgtacaatg tgaaatttgg cagccgggtt tgtatatttt tggagaagat
    58081 ttgtcgaaac gtcacaaacc gtatggtttg ctgttttgaa atagaatcat taccatagta
    58141 tttttgcaaa tagttgcgca gttggatggt tttgcctatt ttcatttgag cctttacaac
    58201 aagcgtgggg acccgttcat actctcgcat actactttca tcatagatgt gtttttgagt
    58261 atcaggcagt tcttcaaaga gaatggactc atggacctct atgctctttg tcatcacttg
    58321 ctccacatag gtttccacaa aattggttgt accggaaagg ctgcccatga gaaggctatg
    58381 tttattgtca tggcgacaat gttgatacac tttatttccc gcgactctta aaattagggt
    58441 attgtcctta tcgtgcatac gcttacaaat ttcacagtaa cttggacttg tacgtttaaa
    58501 caatactaaa tttttatgga cacggagaaa acaatgattt ttacataaca ctcctgcgaa
    58561 ttttaacact tcttcaagtt cattttgttg gatggaatca caggaattcg tcgtttcttt
    58621 tacatgtgtg aggatacaag gtaaacacgt cgtttcaaag ggggttgtta tgagagtatc
    58681 gctctttttc gtggtcatac tggtctcaaa cacatctgca agctcttcgt taaacatttt
    58741 aacacgcatg ctaccttttt tatgagatcc tatgatgcga aaattctgaa tgcttttgtt
    58801 gacctggggg tcaacaaagg gataaacgtg tttgggaaga ttttctaaca ctttggacgt
    58861 aaaggctttg gcctcattgt tgtttaatac tgagtacgta taaagtatga tatgaaagga
    58921 gtatttgagt tctcgttttt tatttaaccc aacagaatct gttagtaaaa tttgttcacg
    58981 cgttaggtta atgttataag gtaaagaata cgtctcgtaa aatacatcca tgatgacgtt
    59041 aatgatgatg tcaagtatgt tgtagacatt atcatcatca tcttcttcag aatatgactt
    59101 atttaccggg aagtcgatgt cgaattttaa gcgctgaggc aaaaatccaa acaccacttc
    59161 atgaaaacac ttctgctcaa agggctgagc cgcctcccac tcccaaaaat catcacggct
    59221 tgaaaaaact ctaaaaagat tgttatattc atctcgcacc acaaagtgat ttttcaaagt
    59281 tttgagagaa tatttatctt ctacggcttc tccttgggag ttacagcgaa gaaacttaaa
    59341 agtttcttgc attttaatta ttacagatta aatcaattat gatgcggcgg accgccgcca
    59401 taggcggctt catataaaaa tgaattcttt taattagagt taggtattgt tgattatata
    59461 atcaatcatg gttgagccac gcgaacagtt ttttcaagat ctgctttcag cagtggataa
    59521 acaaatggac actgtaaaaa atgatataat agacgtcatg aaagaaaaaa catcttttct
    59581 tgtatcattc gaaaacttta tggaacggta cgataccatg gaaaaaaata ttcaagacct
    59641 tcagaataag tacgaagaaa tggcgaacaa tcttgttgcc gttatggcag atacgaaaat
    59701 tcagcttgga gccattattg ctcaacttga gattataatg gtaaacggca ctccacttcc
    59761 ggcaaaaaag acaacgatga aggataccac atccttacca tcatcaaacc ctaataatga
    59821 acaatcggtg tttaccaatg gttctcctac ttcaggcaaa acaagtgaaa cagccaaaaa
    59881 aaatcctacg aatgcgatgt tcttcacgcg tagcgaatgg gcatcctctg aagcatttcg
    59941 acaaaagttt ttaacaccag aaattcaagc catattggat gagcagtttg caaataagac
    60001 cggtatcgaa agattgcatg ctgagggcct ttacatgtgg agaacccagt tttccgacga
    60061 acagaagaaa atggtcaaag agatgatgaa gaagtaatat ttttattaaa aatcttttta
    60121 ccaaataata aaaaatattt tttacttttt tttcttcata atatacatag aatgcctaca
    60181 aaagctggca caaaaagtac cgcaaataaa aaaacgacca aggggccctc caaatctggt
    60241 tctgcccaag gccacaccgg caaaacccat gctacggccc tgcatcaagg gatgctctat
    60301 aaagatatgg taaacattgc caaatctaag ggcattccga tttaccagaa tggatcacgt
    60361 cttactaaaa gtgaattgga gaaaaaaatt aaacggtcaa aatgagtcta atcagaaagc
    60421 ttaagcctgg aacaattagc cttgtgctgg gacctatgtt tgctggcaaa acgacgtttc
    60481 ttattcattg cattaacatg ctcgaacgtt tagaaaaaaa agtagtcttc ataaaatcta
    60541 caaaaaacac ccgagacaaa acgattcaaa cacactccgg tatacagcta cgacccaatc
    60601 aatgtaaaat tatagaaagc acacagctat ctgatgtggg atctctaacc gatacccatg
    60661 cagttgtgat agatgaagcg catttttttg acgatttaat aagatgccgc acctgggcag
    60721 atgaaaaaaa aattattatt cttgcgggac tcaatgcttc cttcgagcag aaaatgtttc
    60781 agcccatcgt tcgtattttt ccttactgca actgggttaa gtatattggt cgcacctgta
    60841 tgaaatgtaa ccgacataat gcatgcttta atgtgcgtaa gaacgcggac aagtcgctta
    60901 tccttgcggg agggagtgaa ctatacgtaa catgctgtaa taactgtcta aaaaaataaa
    60961 tttattaaat ggttgcgacc tattaaataa taaatatatt atactatatc cttcgcataa
    61021 accgccatat ttaataaaaa caataaatta tttttataac attatatatg gtgagcaagg
    61081 gcgaggagga taacatggcc atcatcaagg agttcatgcg cttcaaggtg cacatggagg
    61141 gctccgtgaa cggccacgag ttcgagatcg agggcgaggg cgagggccgc ccctacgagg
    61201 gcacccagac cgccaagctg aaggtgacca agggtggccc cctgcccttc gcctgggaca
    61261 tcctgtcccc tcagttcatg tacggctcca aggcctacgt gaagcacccc gccgacatcc
    61321 ccgactactt gaagctgtcc ttccccgagg gcttcaagtg ggagcgcgtg atgaacttcg
    61381 aggacggcgg cgtggtgacc gtgacccagg actcctccct gcaggacggc gagttcatct
    61441 acaaggtgaa gctgcgcggc accaacttcc cctccgacgg ccccgtaatg cagaagaaga
    61501 ccatgggctg ggaggcctcc tccgagcgga tgtaccccga ggacggcgcc ctgaagggcg
    61561 agatcaagca gaggctgaag ctgaaggacg gcggccacta cgacgctgag gtcaagacca
    61621 cctacaaggc caagaagccc gtgcagctgc ccggcgccta caacgtcaac atcaagttgg
    61681 acatcacctc ccacaacgag gactacacca tcgtggaaca gtacgaacgc gccgagggcc
    61741 gccactccac cggcggcatg gacgagctgt acaagtagga caacttacat ttttttttgc
    61801 tatttttata ggaatatgta tacgcatgtt gatgttgtgg ggatagcgga agcctcggcg
    61861 gccctttacg tgcaaaaaga tagggatcgc tacttggacg tgctaactgc catcgaaaac
    61921 tttatttacc aacacaaatg catcataaca ggggaaagcg cccacctcct ctttttgaaa
    61981 aaaagtattt atctttacga atgttactcc aacaatgtag cggagcatag taaggctttg
    62041 gcgaccctgc tttataaact tgatccggaa tacctcactc gttacacagt actcattacc
    62101 aaggtcccca accaatcgta tgttattaac gtagatcagc gagaatttgt gcgcctatat
    62161 gccattccag cagttaaaga acacttacca attcccattt tacccttcca ttgcaccagc
    62221 gctctcactc agcaagaact gttttgttta ggacccgaac tacagttaat acaaatatat
    62281 tccaagctct gtaaccccaa ctttgtcgag gaatggccta cgttgctcga ctacgaaaaa
    62341 aacatgcgga cgctattttt agaacagttt tcgcaaagat tggaaaagac gggcggggag
    62401 gaggatgaaa aacacaaaaa tattattaaa aaaataattc tagaaatggt ttctactcgt
    62461 cagcgaatcg ttgttggggg ttacatacaa aaaaacctgt acaaccacgt cgtcaaaaat
    62521 agaaatcgtt tacagcttat tacgagttta aatatttatg aagaaaaaga gatcatccag
    62581 caattttgtg attcaaatgg actgaagatc aaaatacgta tcaacaatcc gctcttgcct
    62641 acaaatccag aattacggcg cttaactatt tattttaata atgatgacca gtcatatcta
    62701 attgtagata tgtacaacac gggaagctac gaactggtgc ccaccaatca ggtaaataca
    62761 cttgatggca gctttttaat aggaacacct ttcgtgcagg cgcggttttt gttggtagag
    62821 atctgggtgc ttatgcttat tgcgcagcaa actaaaaagg acaccaaaaa aataatccat
    62881 ttttttataa accaatacga aacgcttatg aatggtcctt ggcctagcat ggaggccctt
    62941 tttccctcga gcagtaacag atatttaggc aactatgtag accctaatgc gctcataaag
    63001 tgggctcaac taaaattaaa aagaattccg cttttttacc ccggaaggcc ggatgaagaa
    63061 gaagagtaat gtatatatat ttaaatatat atattaagcc ggctgaaata ctcttggtga
    63121 aagtacggat gtaatattaa cgttggccgc tcgcatttcg tgttgaaata cgatggagga
    63181 acgacggcta tccaccatgc tgatatcggc ctggacatcg cagttcatgc acttgtagat
    63241 gggatgactc gcgttataga tggcaggctc gccacagttt ctacagatgt aggagatgca
    63301 gccatccgag tcatcgtgcg atttttctat gatggtttgc atggcgccct gcgccgtaag
    63361 cacccaatgc tccatctctc ccaggcgaag acctccgtgc gatcgtttgc cgtccaacgg
    63421 ctggcctgtg agggcatccg tgggcccata gcttgcaacg gcgtaccgat catccagcac
    63481 aaatttttgc aggcgctggt ggtaggttgg tcctatgaag atggccgcgt caaagtactc
    63541 accggtctgg ccgttgaaca ttttttggca tccattgaag cgtaaacctt cttgcgccag
    63601 tctttctgaa agaagctgca cattaatggg cagaaatgcg gtgccgtctg ttactactcc
    63661 ctgtagagca tttgctagac caaccgtcgt ttctatcatt tgaccattgg tcattcggga
    63721 gggatgtgaa tgtgggttta caatgaggtc gggctgcagt ccgtcctctg tgaaaggcat
    63781 atctgaggtg ggcaaggcca gcgccgcaat gcccttgttc ccgctgcgag aactcatctt
    63841 gtcaccaata ttgagatttc tttcatagcg cagacgcatg aggccgaaga tctcgtcatt
    63901 gggtccatgg ggacgcatca cagcatctac gacggccggc tcatcgaagc cgtacatgac
    63961 agaccgatcg atgtatttgt tgagttcgtc tttttcgccc cgtattttgg ccacttttcc
    64021 tatgatgatg tcgccttttt tgaccaccgt tcctacgggc acgaatccat ctacaagctt
    64081 ttcataattg gcaccgggct taagattttt ggtgattaag ggatcgggct ttccaaacga
    64141 ctctatgtcg ctttctaatt ctactttttc ttctcggtag aaggtgccgg caaagccgcc
    64201 cctgtcaata aaggactgtg acacgatcac agagtcctcc tgattgtaac cgccgtagat
    64261 catataggcc acaatggtat ttagcccgtt aggaatgaca tagttatgtg ctatggtctt
    64321 tacaagcggc atttcattgt aaaactggaa gaagcggttc atatctacac gatatggcca
    64381 actaaagcaa taccagcccc cggtttgtcg gccttggttt gtttcatagg taacacgcgc
    64441 aggttgggtg cagtttgcgt agggagagac gagggcggca aggcccaaaa tggcttgagg
    64501 tacgtctacg tgcgtgaagc gacgcgtcac atcgtgtttg tgcttgcgca gttcagtaat
    64561 ggagaaggcg acaagacaat tttctgcctc ctcaggggta atgaactcac agatgccctg
    64621 cgctacgaga tcttcaagtg taagcgttcc ggctaaaata gcttttgcca tttgagacgt
    64681 aaatcgcgta ttttgaacga aagatatttt atgtttttcc cagtctttat cgcctttttt
    64741 tctggcctct gcagccttgt agcaagcctc attatatttt tcaatgttat tatctacaat
    64801 gagcagaggg cgggtcagcc tgccgacgtc caaccagaat tctacttcat ctaccatgct
    64861 atcccagtag atggtggtat ggggatgtac gatcttgcct tcacggcgaa acattctata
    64921 ccgctgagca agctcaaagg cgttggtaca gcagccgatc cactctccgt tgataaatac
    64981 gcgtgctaga ccctttcgta caatgtcctt gttagaaaca tcggctaact gttgaatggc
    65041 cggatctgat aggaggcgtt gttttaacga aagtacttcc ccggcagtgc agacattggc
    65101 ggtgatggct aattgtttgg acatgcctac tttttcgcca gtatcggctg actgggctac
    65161 gcagatgtat cctgggtagg atgcatgcac gcgacgcatc atgtcagctc tttccgtttg
    65221 tttggatgcg ttggtggtgc tatgggtatt taccgtacgc aacgctgaaa tagtatttaa
    65281 caaatttttt ctttccaagc tttgggtaga tactctgttt acaatagggc gctgccgcac
    65341 catgatggtt ttatttcctg aaatgataga ctgttccata ctgcggttga gatcggaggc
    65401 ggtgtttttt gataaagcgg cagaaaacgc ctcgataatg tttcgctggg tcagctcctc
    65461 aaaggctgtt tgtttaagaa gttctttgaa cccattgatg atgggtgcta taacggatgt
    65521 gttaaagata gctttaaaag ctttggcaag cgaaacccct gagccgtgca cccgcttggt
    65581 gcggtagcta tcgcggtccg tgggcggaaa tacgttcata atgacaagaa gtattttatg
    65641 aataagcagg cctaaaaagc gcagctttcg tacacgtgta tctgcggttt ggcccatgtg
    65701 tggcagcaat attttgtcta aaatagtaag ctgtctttca ttcaagtatt gtaccgcgtt
    65761 ttcatcgctt ttgtaagcag acgggttgga gacaaattta gaaaccttct cggataaaaa
    65821 ctggataatt ttttcccggt tcagctcgtg ttggaccggc tgaaatatag ggtctgaaac
    65881 atgaatggat ttttccaaga tttctaccat gaaggtattt acaggggagt tggattctag
    65941 atcgaatacc acttgctcaa tgatgctgtc atcgcctgtc atcccaaaca tgcgaaagat
    66001 gaggtaccag ggtatgcgaa gctttgagaa cttggtgcta ttgatttcaa tggtaatagc
    66061 gccggtagtc atgtagcgta taatgatttg agagctattt tcaaaggcac ctcctggttg
    66121 cgagataaac tcgccgcgaa tgatttcatt gtttccttgc tgcatggtat ggtaatggat
    66181 gtgaagcgtg ttaaagcgga tgttttccaa aaggtccacg acccattccc cccctcgggc
    66241 tataaagtaa ccgccgggtt cattagggtc ttctcctatt tctttttttg cagttttgga
    66301 taggtcatgc gtgtggcagc gattactgcc ccgcatgatg ggaaatgtag atacctgaaa
    66361 aggaggaatg cttgctcgtt tcacctcctg ccggccattg ctataatgcg ccgttaaaat
    66421 aacctcggcg gccagtttaa cagggcctga ataggaaaga ccacacaggc gtgccttatt
    66481 gggcagtaaa tttatcttgt ttccctgtga atagtttcgg tgttgcgggc gttcaatgtt
    66541 cacatcggta aagttaaatt ggatctgaac agattcccga agcttatcta tttcagtatg
    66601 gtcgcgttgg tccttatagg taatatctac gttgaacatc tgttttacaa tttgcggaat
    66661 tccattgtcc ataagatcat cgaagctttt gatgttatat cctatcaacc cagtagagtt
    66721 tactgcggcg gagataaagc tcagcatatc agcctctgta agctcctcat tatccacggt
    66781 ttcaatgggg ccgtaggtta tttgcggccg caagggttcc atgattatga agtactacat
    66841 taatattcag ttattcttta aaataaatct ttatttataa atcttattta taatataaga
    66901 atgccttatt caagagacat tacaaagttt atcacggcaa cggaaccaga ggtgggtctt
    66961 cccctgttgg cgctgcagcg ctccaagtcc atcatagggg ttatccttct tgtaataagt
    67021 ttgttattaa ttttcattgg cattattata ctatcggtga gtagtagtca taccaccgca
    67081 ggttctatat tggttgtact gagccttatc ctaggtggcg gtggtttttt tcttatttat
    67141 aaagataatt cttaacccac ataaaatttg aaaaagtata gagtaagaaa atgtccaatt
    67201 actattatta ctatggcggg ggaagatatg actggttaaa aacggtagaa cccactaatt
    67261 ttttaaaaat cgggttgcct taccaggcac acccattaca cctccaacat cagggaacga
    67321 cccccccagc tatcctagaa aaatttaaac gagtagatat tctccttaat gaggttaaat
    67381 ccgaaatgga ccccctcatg ttacaaccag agaccgaaaa aaaattatat cagatattgg
    67441 gcagcatcga tatgttcaaa ggactgcgaa aaaaagtgga atttacgtac aatgctcaaa
    67501 ttgttacgaa tgcttggctt aaaatgtatg agctgctaaa taccatgaat tttaataata
    67561 catctcaggc attttgcaat tgtgagcttc caggagggtt tataagcgca attaaccatt
    67621 ttaatcatac aatgatgcat taccctacct ttaactgggt agcctcctcc ctttacccca
    67681 gttcagaaac agatgccttg gaagaccact atggtcttta tcagtgcaat ccggataact
    67741 ggctcatgca gtctccttta ctgaaaaaaa atatggatta taataacggg gacgtgacta
    67801 tagctagcaa tgtaaaaaat ctggcgctta aagccacaca gaagctgact cccatccatc
    67861 tatatacggc tgatggaggt attaatgtag gacatgacta taataaacaa gaagagttaa
    67921 atcttaagct tcacttcggt caagctctta cgggtttgtt gagtcttagc aagggcggaa
    67981 acatgatact caaacactat accttaaatc atgcatttac tctttcttta atatgcgtat
    68041 tttctcactt ttttgaggaa ctatacatta ccaaacctac ctcttctcga ccctcgaact
    68101 ctgaaacata tattgtgggt aaaaatagat tacgcctatt tacccccaag gaagaacaag
    68161 tcctgctaaa acggctagaa ttttttaatg atacgcccct agtagaccta aatctttacc
    68221 aaaatttact tgaaagcatt tactttgccg tagaaacaat acatctaaaa caacaaatag
    68281 agtttctaaa ctttggaatg aaatgttacc gacattttta taacaagatt aaactactta
    68341 acgaatattt agctccgaaa aaaaagattt ttcaggatag gtggcgtgtg ctcaataagc
    68401 tctatgttct tgaaaaaaag cataaactta agctttgtac ttcctttcag gggtctgttg
    68461 tctaacttaa cagatgtggc ctaaagctac taaaaagtgt gttcattcaa ggattgtatt
    68521 tatgaatatt tattaacata agattgtgat agtgctgtgt aacagtgtat aacactgtat
    68581 aacatagggt ttaacaatac gtatatcact atgtggcacg gcatataata atttatattg
    68641 gacgcgatgt tgactaattt atttgcaaac aaatgtttgc acgcatttac taatatgttg
    68701 acaactgata tgttggcaac taatttattt gcaaacatgg atgtttgcac gtatttattt
    68761 gaactaatat acactccttg ttttacttgt tatatactcg acgtaataac atacacgctt
    68821 ttttttacaa aacttaataa tattgtatta taaatcaaag tgttatatat aatgtagttt
    68881 actattgatg ccacaacatg tactcaatta ttattgcatg cttggtccta ttactctgtc
    68941 taattatata tttcggtcat cgtgccgatc atgcactaaa atatttagaa ggaatgtggc
    69001 ttggagatcc agtttttcta aaacaatcag ggctacaatc attttatctc tacatacaac
    69061 ccggccacac atgttttttt agtgttgtga ataaaaaagg tgaaaagctt atggaaacca
    69121 aaatacattg tacgataaca aataaaatat atatgttttt taaacctatt tttgaatttc
    69181 atgttatgat ggaacacaca catagttact ttcctaagca gtttagcttt ctgttagaca
    69241 gcacagaagg taaacttatt ttagaaaaca atcacgttat ttatgctgta ttgtataagg
    69301 ataacttcgc caccgcatta ggaaaaatca tacaaaaata taaaacataa aattaatcat
    69361 gtattctaag aaaaagtaca tcggtcttat tgacaaaagc tgtgaaaaaa aaatattaga
    69421 tgatcctact acaataaaaa tttgttacat attaattgga atattgattg gaactaatat
    69481 tataactctt atctataatt tcatattttg ggagaattat ataaaatgta tccgaaatga
    69541 tgataagatg ttttactgcc ctaaagattg ggttggatat aataatgtgt gttattattt
    69601 tagtaacgat aatggaaaaa attatatgaa tgcaagtaat ttttgtaata aaaaaaatag
    69661 cacgcttgct aataatacga ctaatttagt aaatcttact aaaatattaa attttaccaa
    69721 acaatataat catgaatcac tttattgggt taattattct ttaagtaata atatgtcatt
    69781 agcattacag aatagtaatt ttccttcttc aggaagacgt aaatatatgg acttattata
    69841 tatatgtagc atataagtta atttagatta tgggaaaaga taaattacaa tattttcata
    69901 catagtttta aaaatattat tataaaatat atgagtataa aatgataata aagcttattt
    69961 ttttaatatc atttaaaatg attttaggta ttgattattg ggttagtctt aataatacaa
    70021 taattttaga tagtaacatt actattaata atattactaa tactactaat aatcctacat
    70081 taaatggtat attttggaat atttataata atagttataa taatactttt aatttactta
    70141 ccacatgtgg gaatacatat aatatatgtt cttgttctaa taattataat acaatattat
    70201 ttaattataa taccacaaat aattgtagtt taattatttc tcctcatgat gaaaaaattt
    70261 ttgatacgat gtttcagata atatatttaa ctaataaaat taattataca atacgatggt
    70321 tacaacctgt tgatccccca aatatttcat ttaatgatag taattcttta ataaaatgtg
    70381 aaaaaaataa tggaacaaat actgaaatct atttatattt aaatgataca tttattaata
    70441 atactaatga aaatgatctt aaatattatt ggaattgtag tgagttaaac tataatatta
    70501 cagctacatg tattattaat aatacactta attcggcaaa taccacaaaa gttataaatt
    70561 gcactaatct attattaaaa tctgaccaaa attattttct taaaaacatt catacattat
    70621 tttatatcat aatttttatt gtaactggga taataataag tatttttata gcaatcataa
    70681 cttttttatc tttacgaaaa agaaaaaaac atgttgaaga aatagaaagt ccatcgcctg
    70741 aatctaatga agaggaagaa caacaacatc atcatgacac tacttccata catgaaccgt
    70801 ctcccagaga accattactt cctaagcctt acagtcgtta tcagtataat acacctattt
    70861 attacatgcg tccctcaaca caacaactat ttaaatcata ttctttaccc aaaccatgtc
    70921 ccccacctaa accatgtcct ccacctaaac catgtccccc acccaaacca tgtccctcac
    70981 cagaatcata tccctcacct gaaccatatc ctctactacc taatatccca ctaccaccca
    71041 atatcccgcc attatctaca caaaatattt cgcttattca cgtagataga attatttaat
    71101 atgtaccata tgtaccgtat gtaccatatg tactatatgt accatatata ctatatgtaa
    71161 attatttaac ctttcaagct agccttcatt taaatttaag atccactaat aaaaaatgta
    71221 ttttctggta gcggatcatc gagagcatca tgtgattcct tttctcaaaa ctgatcttca
    71281 tcatatatat caaaatccta cccaaaaaaa acaagttccc ctagaaatca agcagctttt
    71341 taccggagat tatctcatat gcaaaagccc ttccacgatt ctggcctgta ttgaacgaaa
    71401 aacctacaaa gactttgccg cttctttgaa agatggacgc tataaaaatc gccaaaaaat
    71461 gctgtcgcta cgagaacaaa ccaaatgtca actttatttt tttgtagaag gcccggcatt
    71521 tcctaaccct caaaaaaaaa ttaatcacgt tgcctatgca agcattatta cggctatgac
    71581 gcatcttatg gttagagatc atatttttgt cattcaaacg aagaatgagg cccacagctc
    71641 ccaaaaactg gtgcagcttt tttatgcctt ttctaaggaa atggtgtgcg tcgttcccgc
    71701 ctccctcacc cccacggatg aagagctatg catcaaacta tggtcttctc tttctggtat
    71761 ttcaggcgtg ataggtaaaa tcttggcaaa cacttgttca gtagctcatt tggttagtgg
    71821 gcagcttcca ccgcagaata ttgatcagtt aaaaacccct tccaaccggc cattccccaa
    71881 aaaagtaaaa cgtatgctta taagcattag caaaggaaat aaggagttag aaataaaatt
    71941 gctctcgggg gttcccaata ttgggaaaaa attagctgcc gaaattttaa aaaaccatgc
    72001 gcttcttttt tttctaaatc agcccgtaga atacttggca aatatacaaa tcgcccaaaa
    72061 aacccgtacg attaagttgg gaatgaagcg agccgaagcg attcattatt ttttaaactg
    72121 gtgtgggtct gcccgtgtaa cagtggatag ccaaaatatc acagaggcat cacggcccgc
    72181 cacaatacag gccaccgcga cgcaagccgc tgcaacgcag ccattgcacg aagcatcaaa
    72241 tgatgcatca aatgatgcat cagataaagc atcaaataaa gcatcaaatg aagcatcaaa
    72301 taaagcatca aataaagtca ctcacacagg gcatcaaaca ttatctaaag aaatatcatt
    72361 gaacacagcc tgatgctaaa ttatccaata catctaaaaa tggttaataa cctctaaaaa
    72421 ctcattgaac acaactactg gggcgctaag ttgtccaaaa catctaaaga aatgtcaaca
    72481 tcctcgatac taaaagggtc atcgagccgg tcaataatgt cttccccaaa aagcccggga
    72541 gagctgtaag ccgagatgtc atccatggag ctatcttccc cagagcacac aaagtcctcc
    72601 ccaaaaatca taaagttaaa tgcaccgggc ttacttaaca gcttttcgct ttgaataata
    72661 gtaatgagct ctgtcagcgc aaactctctc acaatattca caacccagga aggctcttta
    72721 atttcataca gcgttaagaa acttatacat aaaaattcta tagagtagag caaggcgctg
    72781 gcaggatctg ttacccgtag ttgtttaaaa gtagtgtgat attcattcac gacgttaggc
    72841 agtacttttt ccaaatcctc cttttcctcg tacgacaggt gctttacaag cctttcaata
    72901 tgcataggag gtttgttgaa ggtactaatg tgccgcaaac agttataatt atataagaaa
    72961 atacgtacgg cagagtcgac tgccatgagc ctaggatcat ccattgaggt aggtggcgga
    73021 ggggcaccct ggccttcctt gatgtctgcg taggagcgtc cctccatggc tcctatggcc
    73081 tctaccacag caggactgat atccaaaatc ttggccgtct tgattatttt tccataatcg
    73141 aaagtccatg gtttctgttg aggcttgggt tgtgtttcgg tggggggcac ggcagtatct
    73201 ttctttattt gaattgaatg aatcgacatc ttttccttct cgtactgatc tttataatta
    73261 ttataatagt catgaactaa ttcgggttga gaaagatgat cgtatataat ataggtaaaa
    73321 agtccgcact tgatacattt tttatcctgg aagtcgtgta atccgccctt cgggcagcgt
    73381 gactcgtaga aggcataaaa ggtgttaaat tctaagctcg cctttagggc tgtttggacc
    73441 ttttttatgt ttaattgtcc cacctcatgt tgtagcacgt ggcatacaga acagcgtaga
    73501 tcggcaagag cataatggtt gtcaattttt tttatgacgt ctttgcgtgt gacttcaatc
    73561 tccgcgggtt tctgcgaact gtccatggcc ttgtaaacat aaatggtcca cttatgaggc
    73621 agcccctttt catcgtatag ggttgaaatg ggaagctttt tatactcaaa cagccgggtc
    73681 cgttgatcgg cctttcctgt gttaggatca aatatgttat aaaatccttg ctgagcaagc
    73741 aaggcctttt gctcaccata agcattttcg tatttcttga attccgcaag ttcggagtta
    73801 aaattaggag cattttgtaa atacttaaga aataattcat aggctctaag gtaaatgaga
    73861 gttgagattt tttcctcgtc ccgtcctccc caccacaccc gcaggctttc ttcttgaaaa
    73921 tagacgtcat tcagacgcgc caactgcgta aaatcaggcc gatatttgga ggtataaatt
    73981 ttatcataaa attctttttg cgataatagc tcggccgggg tacgtcctat cacggtttta
    74041 aactcatatt cagcctcctt gggggtccgt ggcttgtgca tagggatgct gccgtcaata
    74101 cgggccacgg tagcagcata atcatacatg gggtccagca aaatctctgt caaaagtacc
    74161 ttggtgtcgt cctgcacgct aagcccttgt agtccgttct ggtggataat ttttttgaaa
    74221 gcctctcgaa aattattggc aatccactga tccgtaatct cagatagctg atttattata
    74281 ccgctgtatt gctgcataag tttttccaaa agaaaggtca cgtatgcgtt caaagagcta
    74341 tccgccttca ttccatgaat ggtaatcgta agaaattctt tatttttttg cgagctataa
    74401 atcagattca aaatataggc atagatgtag atcacggcat acagctgagt taaaggatcg
    74461 taatcctcct cctttttaat attttcaatg ctatatatga gcggcaggca gacatttacg
    74521 gctatattgg caaactgttt cacgtctaca agcttcccaa agtggataaa cgtacaggcc
    74581 ttcatggttt cctgccaaat aaaaatacgg agcttactat taagatcgcc gatgacgccc
    74641 acatctgccg tacgatcctc ttgaatgaaa tgggccagct cttcgccaca tattttgcaa
    74701 aagtaggagt atataagccc ctggttgttt tctttctcct tgtttattcc tgaaaatttc
    74761 attagcttgg ttcgcatggt gtcgtaggac gcttctgccg cttgaagctg tataagcatg
    74821 tccacatgag gacaaagcag cttaaatccg caggctttac ataggttcca attgatggta
    74881 ttgttttttt ccttgtagag cacacgaata ctttctaata cttttaatga ttcagcgtac
    74941 tgaaggcccg aacgcaactg ttttaccagc ttgagatgag cacatgcgtt tttttcttgg
    75001 agttcccact gttttttaat gtttaggtat tctgttgtaa taagctccgc ctcctgtttc
    75061 ccgcaggctt taatgacttc ttgaagaatg ctgctagggt catccacctt gccttccatt
    75121 gtaagaattt cacgtatagc atccgactgc accctaccta ttttttcctc cataatttta
    75181 aaatactgtc ttgcctgagt agtgacctcc gtgagcttca tgtccacctg ctgcagaatc
    75241 atttgctcct tttcacgctg ttcagcatgt tgtaaaaact tttgttctac ggggttccag
    75301 agcacctcca aatagcctgc tctatatagg tcataaagca agggcatgta tcccgatgta
    75361 aacaccggga ataccgagta catagtggac aactccttta aaaaaaatat cacgcgcttg
    75421 atgttctcct cctccggttc aatctcctcg gtttcaatga tactagatat atggctgccc
    75481 tgatcctcac ggtctagctt tcggtgtacc atctcctccg ctaaccgatt gatgagccag
    75541 ctatgcccgc cgcttcgcaa aaatttataa agttcgatat actggtgcgt aaactgtatg
    75601 atgttttcct tggtggttac cacaacccct tccccatttt ttttccagct ttcctggtcc
    75661 acgcatttca taaatactcg aataaaattg gtcaaattgg ctcctgaggc gacgtagccc
    75721 aaggtttcag gcgagaagga gcctatctca gccatacgca taaagcattg cggggaaaaa
    75781 gtttttagtc gcaacttaag tccatagatt tcaatgggca cttctgcggg aacggccagg
    75841 tgcgtcccat taattaaaaa aatttctttt cgcgtgctag gacgaacacg taattccttt
    75901 tttttttcac tcacgatggg gaccacatcg gggttcacca gcagttgacg aatgtaggcc
    75961 tccatgggca tagatagatt gggcagcttt gactgctcgg cgcgaacatg attcacaaaa
    76021 tcttttagtg tgaaaagaaa gtctattaaa cgtatgtttt ttatatcatt agaaccttta
    76081 agggtagaat aaatttcatc caccaatgcc tcgatttcct cattattgag cgataagata
    76141 tctgtgccac ggtggactat ttgcgcaatc gtaatcactt cttccattag atagaaactg
    76201 aatactatat ttaaaatata aatacaaaat gtcaaatgaa agttttcccg aaacgttgga
    76261 aaacttactt tcgacgctac agaccaaaca gcaaaacgca attcagtcag aggtgatcaa
    76321 atggctgcac agcttttgtg aaacctttca tttaaaaata cactgccata aacagtttat
    76381 tcctagcggg gaaaaaaaat ggcccaaaat acctactcag gaaacgcagg aaaacacaca
    76441 gcccccccac catgtgcacc gggttgttct ctccagagca cagccgctca aagcgcagga
    76501 atctctgcta acaaccatgt gcaacggact ggtgttagat gcaaacacat ggacatgcct
    76561 ggccgttcct ccacctgcgc cctttcaaca ggtgactcgc caagtgcaac actactaccg
    76621 taacaaattc tacgaagtgg ctgccattca ggatggcact cttctcacaa tctactactg
    76681 ggatgatcct gaacatggcc cctcctggtg cctagcaagc acccatggat atgatgtaag
    76741 caactactgt tggataggcg acaaaacctt cgccgagctt gtatatgaat tgctgcagca
    76801 gcactccacc tgcaacgtca ccctggaaaa aaacaaaacg cggggaacgc ggcttttctt
    76861 taacgagtta aatcgtgatt actgttatac gattggaatc cgccaccata acttacaacc
    76921 acttatccat gaccctcaaa atatttgggc gattcagtcg acaaatttaa aaacgcttaa
    76981 aacggtgtat ccagaatact acggctatgt aggcattcca ggaattcaga gtcaagttcc
    77041 cgagcttccc cagtttgatc taccttatct aataagatcc tatagaaccg ctatgaatca
    77101 agccaaaaat gctataaaaa atggcaaaaa ggagaaggag tactttaatt acggctattt
    77161 actcatttcg cgagcgcctg ccattactaa aagtatttcc attgttttgt taaaatcacc
    77221 tttgctggtg tttttacaaa aaagtgtgta ccagaaaaag tacaatatct ctagcagcct
    77281 gcgactagag tttattatac tacaaaacta cttgatgcaa cattttcgag ataacttcat
    77341 tgctctattt ccgcagtaca tgtcctatta tatgaaatac caaaacatgt tgaatatgat
    77401 tattcatagt attgcaataa aggataaaga tcatcccttt gcaggagccg tggtaaaaaa
    77461 ggtgttggaa gacattgaaa acgccgaaaa cattattgat catacaacca ttcaaaacta
    77521 tgcgtaccaa agcaagtacg ccatgcttta cttgtcaatt attacccatt tttaatccaa
    77581 taaagtctgc gttttaataa acaaacattt aaaaaagtgt tttattaaaa attataatac
    77641 tcttattata tatggaacat ccatctacca actatacccc cgaacagcaa cacgaaaaat
    77701 taaaacatta cattttaatc cccaaacacc tttggtgtta tattaaatac ggtacgcatg
    77761 tccggtatta caccacacaa aatgtcttcc gggtcggtgg ctttgtgctt caaaatccct
    77821 acgaagccgt tataaaaaat gaggtaaaaa cggcaataag actgcaaaat aattttaaca
    77881 caaaagcgaa agggcatgta acgtggacta tcccctatga tgatattagc aagctatatg
    77941 ccaaaccgga tgcaattatg cttaccatac aagaaaatgt tgaaaaagct cttcatgcct
    78001 taaaccaaaa cgtactgacg cttgcggcaa aaatacgtta actccaattt ttgtagacga
    78061 taaaaagtaa ttttggctaa atttgttttt ggctaaaatt tagccaaaaa aataataaac
    78121 gtttatgcgg aggaagaacg gtggctttca aaatcagatt tcatccacgt agaccgtagc
    78181 gttttttttg cttctggttt atatcgtaaa ccgtaataaa catcatcatt tgtgtctgtt
    78241 ggatcttttt cccactccgg ataaaaaact ggttttcttt ttttttggtc attttttgca
    78301 gcaagctgta aattaaggga atatagccta tcgaaaagtt gttcttgatc catatacata
    78361 gtatatatta aaaaaaaata aaaaaaagac gcttcaacga gtcagtacca ctgcttgcca
    78421 acgatgcacg ttggttggta cattttggtg atatagtaat gcatgtttgc acaggtgctt
    78481 gcacaagtgc ttgcacaagt gcttgcacag gtgcaagcac aagtgcctac acacattact
    78541 gcatcgccaa agcacctgca atgcctactt cctcaacaga gtacgataac taaatgcttt
    78601 taagcaccgc ttgcgtcgat gtgtccttcg gggcaatcgg gttcaattgg atccaatatt
    78661 attagtcata attacctaat acgtattcaa ttttatttta tctttttttg tctcgtatgc
    78721 ttaaacttat ttaaaacatt gttttaaact tgtttaaata tgtcaaaacg ttgttttaaa
    78781 caatgtttaa aacaagttaa aacaaataag cttataaata taccatgaca aaattagctc
    78841 aatggatgtt tgagcagtat gtcaaagatt taaacctaaa taatcgagga tccccctcat
    78901 tccgcaaatg gctcacattg caaccctcac tgctgcgcta ttcgggtgtg atgcgtgcta
    78961 acgcctttga cattctaaaa tatggctatc ctatgcagca gtccggttat acggttgcta
    79021 cgcttgaaat ccattttaaa aatattagat cttcctttgc caacatttac tggaaccgtg
    79081 atagcgagga gcctgaatac gtctgctgtt gtgccaccta tcaatcgcac gatggtgaat
    79141 accggtatcg atttgtttgg taccaaccct tcatcgaggc ttataatgct atagagatag
    79201 ctctagatcc tctggaaacc attatcctga acctcattgc ggcacgagat ctagactttg
    79261 ttgttcacat atttccttat aataagggac atgaagacta cctggcctcc acgcaactca
    79321 ttctcaaaat ctttattgca acgcttttaa tggacatttt aagaattaaa gacaatacgt
    79381 tggacgttca cttaaattcc gactatatta ttgtgatgga gcggctttgg cctcatataa
    79441 aagatgccat agaacacttt tttgaagccc ataaggactt actgggatac ctaattgcct
    79501 ttcgcaatgg tggaaacttt gcaggaagtc ttagaccctc ctgtgggcaa aagattgttc
    79561 ccctaacgat tcgagaagcc ctacaaatta atgatattaa tttagccgta tggcgggagg
    79621 tgtttattat gcaggaatgt tccgacttag tcatcaatgg aatagcaccc tgtttcccta
    79681 tttttaatac ttggacgtat ttgcagggca ttaaccagat tttttttgaa aatacgtctt
    79741 tgcaggagaa atttaaaaag gattttattg cccgggagct ttccaaagag attatcaaag
    79801 gccaaaaaaa tttaaatgac aaagagttta aaaagttaag cctacaccaa attcagtata
    79861 tggaatcctt tctacttatg tcggatgttg ccattatgat taccacagag tatgttggct
    79921 acactcttca atccttaccg ggtattatct cgcgatccag ctacgtatcc cccatcgtga
    79981 aaaacatttt gacggacgaa gattctttta tgtccctatt attcgacctg tgctatggcg
    80041 cctacgtgct gcataaaaaa gaaaacgtga ttcacgcgga tttgcacctg aacaacatga
    80101 cctactacca tttcaaccca accagtttca cagatcgcaa caagccaggc aaatacacct
    80161 taaaggtcaa taatcccgtg attgccttta taacggggcc caaagtcgaa accgaaacgt
    80221 acgtgttcaa gcacatagat gggttcggct gcatcattga ctttagcaga gccattatgg
    80281 ggcccaacca tgcaattaag cttgagcggc agtatggcct cgcctttgta aacacctttt
    80341 accgcaatca aagtgagcat attttaaagg tattgcggta ctatttccct gaaatgctaa
    80401 caaatcgcga aaatgaaata cagggggtga ttttatcaaa ctttaatttc tttttcaata
    80461 gcattactgc cattgatttt tacgccattg ctagaaacct acgtagtatg ctttctttag
    80521 actatttaca cacctctgaa gtgaaacgaa acgtagagat ttcgcaaaca tttttggata
    80581 cgtgtcaatt tttggaggaa aaggccgtgg aatttttgtt taaaaatctt catactgtca
    80641 tatctggcaa gccggtcgaa aaaacggccg gggatgtgct tttgcctatc gtatttaaaa
    80701 aatttttata cccaaatatt cctaaaaata tattacggtc ttttactgta atagatgtat
    80761 acaattataa taatataaag cgttattctg ggaaagctat acaaacgttc ccaccctggg
    80821 ctcaaaccaa agaaatcttg acgcacgccg agggtcgtac atttgaagat atttttccta
    80881 gaggagaatt agtttttaaa aaggcttacg cagaaaacaa ctatttggat aaaattttac
    80941 agcgtattcg cgagcagctt gctaatgaaa atttgtaagg cttgcagttc ttgtatggta
    81001 agaacctatg tcgatggcaa cattattttt cgctgcagct gcggcgaaag cgttcaaggg
    81061 gacagtcaga acttgctcgt ctctagcaaa gtgtatcaca ctggggaaat ggaagataag
    81121 tacaagattt ttattaaaaa tgcacccttt gaccccacga attgccaaat aaaaaaggat
    81181 tgcccaaatt gtcatttaga ctatttgacg caaatctgca ttggaagcca aaaaattatt
    81241 atactggtgt gtcgctgtgg ctacacaagc aacaggggat aaaccaccat cccgccgaat
    81301 catgacattc ctttgaaacc gtcccaccta aatagtcttc acacccttgg tggcaaacaa
    81361 ttttataaaa aataatattg gttcatgaag ataaatagtg tgccaaagaa actttttaaa
    81421 ttgttaatgt agtgctagtc gtgtgtactt aaacagggta ttctgtaacc aagtgtttag
    81481 atgtagtagg ttttttatag ccagtatttt cataaccagt atttttatag ccagtatttt
    81541 tctataatat gtacaaaata ttccaataaa aacatgtgtg ttctttgctg agcggttata
    81601 atggcattaa aacaatgagt ctaataagac gctttaatgg gcattaaaac aatgagttta
    81661 ataaactgat ctaatgggca ttaaaagaat gagtctaata agacgcttta atgggtatta
    81721 aaagaatgaa tctaataaga cgctttaatg ggtattaaaa gaatgaatct aataagctga
    81781 tctaatgggc attacaatga gtctaataag acgctttaat gggcattaaa gatagcaatg
    81841 ggtacttaac aaaagggtta tacctcctag cagttaggac cgggaggcat tcccagcttt
    81901 tttctataat cggccataca gtacccctga gcctcataca caggaataag atccttccat
    81961 tccttgttgg gatcggcggg ccagctctca aatgaggtgt gaatgtaagg gtcctgttct
    82021 ttttccttaa tgaagcgttt aatctccatt tgatgtagtt tatttttttg tttgcggcgg
    82081 agcgtgttcc gcaccaatac gtaaaaaata ccaagaatga cgcataaaag aattattaaa
    82141 aaaaatatca tgatagcggg gtttaaaaaa cgatcccatg caacagggat cgttcttaaa
    82201 accttgtctg gcagagccgt aaacattagg tctcctccta tgagcggcgt ggggctgtag
    82261 cctaatagct caagatcctg gcgttctaga tacttattag caaattgtcc gcccttcgcc
    82321 cccgtgtttt tattaatcaa gcagcgctgc attttccacc attctaaatc ttcaggagaa
    82381 agctcaatgc catatatcaa ctttaaagtg attgcgtctt tttcaatatc tttattaatt
    82441 tggtcgagct tttgagctct aagtggatct agtgtatact tccatttaaa cttagtgtcc
    82501 tgtagtttgg ctacatgaaa tacggaacat tccggtgggg cctttgtgac gcccttacac
    82561 tgtggaagtt tatcgttagg acatgcgcat agatgagact gcgccacagc atcgcgaact
    82621 acatcgcaag ctgagtacat tttcctccta tgttaaacaa taaatttttt tcatagctga
    82681 aatttgtggg cctatctttt cccttgcccg gataataatt ataaggtagt gttgaaatgt
    82741 ccgggagaaa attgcttaaa aaatgggttt ttgggagggg taactgcgac tgttgtacgt
    82801 cgttggccag ggaaattcta tatgccggac taaaggtgca acggtcctgt gaacacctta
    82861 gtacgcgcgt cgttaataca aacgggctag tattggcaaa cttcataaac tcttccggac
    82921 ttgtttgttt ttgtattatg tttagcaggg agtctgcctt ttcgagaatc caaagcgtcg
    82981 cattgtagta aaataaaaat agcgccttat cggtagggat tgcaaaagcg ccgtatagaa
    83041 aataaagcag taaatactgg ggagacacca caatcatatt atcttgaata atagatatcg
    83101 ctagctcttt aaacatcgtg ctaaaaaaat gtatatcttt cgtcttgaat acaggaggac
    83161 tatagtccat gtagggctca catatctcag tcagatgaag gcccatttct tttatgattt
    83221 cttccgggtt gtacgtcgct agcaccagcg aggggtaggc tttgggcata tccacggtaa
    83281 gtgttatgtt tttatcattc ttatggtagg agtaagatgg ttgtggaaat tttgttttcc
    83341 attccgggac cttgcaggtc attctcagct catttagcgt ctggtacagg agggcgtatg
    83401 ccgcaaagcc gtgtatggcc acccgtttaa agggaattga aaacgtttta ttttcgtagg
    83461 tcgacttcac agggacaacg ggaatggggt aatatttttc tatgaggtta taccgctgca
    83521 aatccttttt aaatctgcta aaaacatctt cccttggtgg gttatcaaag ggaaaacaaa
    83581 acgctaggtg cagcccggcc cgctggtaat cggggtgaat gatttttagg tttttatacg
    83641 ttaatgtggg tatggtgtca aagatattag agggcatgta tgaaaggtcg gcgacccaga
    83701 caaagtccgt gcgcacccgc atggtctgca catggattgc ccgcaccgtg cccacctgct
    83761 tgaacccctt ttcatacaaa aggtcggcaa gttcgtaggc gtcctcaacg tggttggggg
    83821 aaaacatatc gaagtcgggt ctttccccct cgggataaat cgagctgccc ttaagatgca
    83881 gggcataatc aatagcaatc cccccataca aaatgagctt tttctttatg ataaattcgc
    83941 ggaccacctc cagagccgcc tcaatctccg cggcatttgc ctcacgtttt tgagcaatga
    84001 gccggtattt aggaacatta aaatcggtct ttggtaaaga cgacataaat actgtttaat
    84061 atatattaaa ggtttgaata aaatactaaa tagtaaaaat ggatgcccta ttaaaggaaa
    84121 tcgaaaagtt atcgcagcca tcatccttgc aaaaagaaaa caatgatgta tgcgatctct
    84181 gttttatgca aatgaaaaaa atttctaact atcagctttt atgcgaagag tgcggtcaac
    84241 tgaaggactg gtttgaacct gattataatg aaaaattcac ggtatattct cgtttaaaga
    84301 tcgtgggtgc caatagttcc tatcaccagc gcgatttgga caaggccaac tcaagtgact
    84361 atagctcttt gcaatttcat cacattttag aggagctcaa atccctaaat gttaagtata
    84421 tggatgcagg gcaaaagccc tttcccattc aggtattaaa ggaaactgct cacagttata
    84481 atcaggtaca acaacatcgg gtcatacgca gcattacaaa gcttcagatc ttagccagca
    84541 tcctacgtag tatttgttta aaattaaaca ttgcttgtac ggtggcagat gccgcaaggt
    84601 tcactcagct taataccaaa gggatctcaa ggggcatgga tcttttgcgc tccctatttg
    84661 aagacaataa aatcacctta aacgttgatt taaaccctat agatagtttt attaatagca
    84721 cctacagcgc cctacaaatt aaacaaatcc atcaagaact gcaggaagaa aatgtttata
    84781 atttaaaaga aattgtgaag agttttattg tatacgcgga tgagaagaac atcggcgtcg
    84841 atcttaacag gaggaccgtt gtgattgcca cgatgtacaa cgttttgcgc cgtgcctact
    84901 accccataga aatcgatacg gtggtgtacc agtgtaaaat acgaaaaaat acaattacac
    84961 gtgctcttaa aatgtatgag gactactact ctcactttaa gtctctttat gagcagtatc
    85021 agttaaacgc agcaaaaaaa ttaatttaga ctaaagtcta aactaaagtc taaactaaag
    85081 tttaaacttt agactaaagt ttagtccaac aatggaatgc ccatttcccg ggggttccat
    85141 atttcaacaa ttttttgacc atcgggtgtt accttgatgc agcgcataac gagcagtgga
    85201 attttcctgt taaagagttc ttgcttagct atatcaatag gactgctata ttttttttta
    85261 agcattgtag atccattgat tgccaattgt tgtgctctaa cggcgaccaa ccttgtggct
    85321 tcaaaggtcg ttaaaacgtt ggaggtaatg cgctcgttat cgggtataac gaccaatgtt
    85381 tgcgacgagg cctgcacaaa gccctcacag atggacggag attccacgat ctcgtccttg
    85441 tcttcggact cctcctcact gtcgacgaaa ttctcctcct ccgtttccac atattcctcc
    85501 acgaggtcat ccatgatact atcttcgttg tcattatcag ccatattaca ctgttatcaa
    85561 atgtactgtt taatacgtaa atggatatac tacgttttaa ttgtatgtct tcatataacc
    85621 ccgacggata ataagttcct tacaattttt ggcaccgtca cactcgtgcc cacaaaaacg
    85681 cgtgattttt ttattttata ttacttctgg aagtacgagt ttgaccagtc gctgttaaac
    85741 cttatgcgcc tatctcggca aaaaacgctc acggcggtgt tggatactac ctttaaaaaa
    85801 ataatattaa tttttaccac aaagggcgta tttcgcatgg attataaaaa taagccgggc
    85861 gcgccaatcg atatagaccc tcagttcatt gaccttgata gtattttaat ggaactggat
    85921 cattaggacc tcctcccgcc catttaaatt tttggttttt acaataataa aatgcgcgag
    85981 gaatcatggg aagaacatga taccattcag ctcaccgctc agcgcaaata tctcgccgag
    86041 gtacaagctc tagagaccct tttggctcga gagctttccg tctttctcac agagccaggc
    86101 agtaaaaaaa caaatattat taatagaatc acaggaaaaa cctacgcact tcccagcaca
    86161 gaactactaa gattctacga gcatcttgaa caatgtcgca agcaaggcgc cctcatgtat
    86221 tttttggaaa gacaggggac ctactcgggt ctcatgctgg actatgatct aaaactcaat
    86281 acaaatgccg ccccctcgct ggaatcctcc gtgctatcgc ggctttgcca ccgaatattt
    86341 gtgcatataa aaaacagtag tgtgctaccc gagggcagcc ataaaatcca cttctttttt
    86401 acattaaaac ctgaagcggt ccagggcaaa tatgggttcc atgtgctcat tcctggtctc
    86461 aagatggcag cctctaccaa aaaaagcatt atagcatcct tacagcacga tgccaccgta
    86521 caaaaaattc tacacgagca gggcgttgca aaccctgagt cctgtctgga cccccactcc
    86581 gcctccgttc cctcgctcct ctacggctcc tccaaattga accacaggcc ctaccaacta
    86641 aaaaccggct ttgagttagt ctttgatagc tctgatcctg actacatccc cattcatcaa
    86701 ataaaaaata tcgaatctta taatttagtt tccgagttga gccttacgaa tgaacaggga
    86761 agccttgtaa gacctgtcta ctgcgcggca gacattgccg ctgagaagga ggaagagatc
    86821 ccggccgatg atcactcact ttccatatta atgctacatg atcccgaagc ccggtattta
    86881 cataaaattt taaacctgct tcccccggag tattatgtag agtatcccct atggagcaac
    86941 gtcgtattcg ctctggccaa tacatccgcc aactatcgac cccttgccga atggttttcg
    87001 caaaaatgtc ctgaaaaatg gaatacggga ggaaaagaga aactagaaaa actttggaat
    87061 gatgcctcac gccacactga aaaaaaaatc accaagcggt ccattatgta ctgggcccac
    87121 aagcatgccc cccagcagta caaggaaatt gtggagcaag gctacttttc cattcttgct
    87181 gaatatgtgt atagttacaa cggcacgctt gagcactaca tgatcgccaa agtcatctat
    87241 gccatgatgg gcaacaagtt tgtggtggac gtggactcaa atgggaagta cgtttggttc
    87301 gaatttgtgc tgccgggcca gccaatgaat cagggagaaa tatggaagtg gcgcaaggag
    87361 gtaaacccgg atgagctgca catctatatt tccgaaaact tttcaagggt gatggaccga
    87421 atcacggagc acatcaaata ccacctcagt cagccccatg aaaccaatat tttaaattat
    87481 tataaaaaac tactaaaagc ctttgaacgc tctaaaagta aaatctttaa tgacagcttt
    87541 aaaaagggag ttatcaggca ggccgagttt ttatttcgcc aaagaagttt tattcaaact
    87601 ctggatacca atccctacct attgggggtt ggcaacgggg ttctttccat tgagaccatc
    87661 ccggctaagc tcattaatca ttttcacgag catcccatcc atcagtacac acatatatgt
    87721 tatgagccct ttaaccccga aaacccctgg acaaaactat tattaaatgc actccaagac
    87781 atcatcccag aacttgatgc taggctgtgg atcatgttct acctgagcac ggcaatcttt
    87841 cgcggcctga aggaggccct gatgcttttg tggcttggag ggggctgcaa tggaaaaacc
    87901 tttctgatgc gacttgtggc tatggtgttg ggcgatcact atgcctccaa gctcaacatt
    87961 agccttctta caagctacag agaaactgca gaaaaaccca acagtgcctt catgcggctc
    88021 aaggggcggg gatatgggta ctttgaggaa actaacaaaa gtgagattct aaatacgtcg
    88081 cggctgaagg aaatggtaaa tccgggcgat gtcaccgctc gagagcttaa tcaaaaacag
    88141 gaaagctttc aaatgacggc caccatggtc gccgcgtcca actataactt tatcattgat
    88201 acgacggacc acggcacatg gagaagactg cggcattatc gttcaaaggt gaaattctgc
    88261 cataatcctg atcccaataa ctcctacgaa aaaaaggaag atcctcgctt tattcacgag
    88321 tacatcatgg atccaaactg ccaaaacgcg ttcttcagca tactcgtata tttttgggag
    88381 aaactacaga aggaatacaa cgggcaaatt aaaaaagtgt tttgtcctac cattgagagc
    88441 gaaacagagg cgtacagaaa atcacaagat acgctacata ggtttatcac agaaagagtt
    88501 gtggaatcgc cctccgcaga gactgtgtac aacctctccg aggtcgtgac ggcctacgca
    88561 gaatggtata acgccaacat caacgtaaag cgccatattg cccttgagct atcccaggag
    88621 ttagaaaact ctgtgctaga aaaatacctt cagtggtctc ccaacaaaac gcgaattcta
    88681 aagggttgcc gtattttgca caaatttgaa acgctgcagc ccggcgaatc ctacattgga
    88741 gtgtcctcga ccggcacact tctaaacaca cccatatgcg aaccaaaaaa taaatggtgg
    88801 gaatggtccc ctaatccctc tgcccctcct gagaaagaag cgtctgcacc aactccttag
    88861 ggaatatcct cagaagcatg tccctcggca gagccatgac cggtagcaaa aaagcaacat
    88921 tgagtgtatt atatgcctta gcctgctcat aagcgtcctt ttttttcatg gtattttata
    88981 tatatatttt ttaattattt ttttaatacg atgaacagtt cgtgctccga gggctgcttg
    89041 ttaaaaatcg gtgtgaatcc gcattcttta aatatggttt cccactcgct gatggtatgg
    89101 aaatccatgt ctttacgaat agtatggtgc ccaagcgcgt cttgcaagct gtgaagccag
    89161 aaggcttcct gacttttatg aaagtcgtac acaataagaa aaccatcagg tttcaacagt
    89221 tggtaaagct tattaaaatc atgcatcgta agatgatgcg ccgccatggg taatcctatg
    89281 agctccacgg agttctcctg ctgaacatcg tccatatcgg tataaaatgt ttcgcagtaa
    89341 atgagacgct taaacgagta ttgatgacaa acacttattt ccaagtaggt ttgaaccaca
    89401 tttttaggta tatcaggaat tatgtggatt aaggttgttt cgggaaacgt aatcgtctga
    89461 tgaggcttca ttttcaattc tttaaaggat ttcccagaga agtgaaaatt agtctttacg
    89521 tatttatgta aaaatgcctg aatgggcagg gggggttcct cctcttcgtc ctcgacgcct
    89581 cctcccaaaa tatttggaat ttcctggcgt ggcaaaagaa agtttatgtc cacgttcacg
    89641 aatccgtcga ggacggacac aaagcttggc tctaatctcc actccatata ctgtttagaa
    89701 acgggagata gcattatctt aggcgttaca atgcacgaag ggtttttgat caccgtatcc
    89761 tggtaagaaa agtgtattcc atttcttccc gtataaagaa gcctttgttc gtcgtagcag
    89821 aaacaattaa ggcgatacgc ctcataaaaa cactgtttca aagtacaaac acgttttaaa
    89881 aaggtttctg cattggcgga cgccaaacgg ttttgccatt ggtggaaggg gtttaatcct
    89941 acaaccgcca gttcatttaa aatatcttcc cgccgcgcca aaatctgcac catagcagaa
    90001 tactttagca tttttttttc gcaccattcg cgaaggtgtt tagctaaatt attaacctta
    90061 ttattgataa agtatatgat ggcatgttgg aagccctcaa aaataaatag cccctccaaa
    90121 agatcatctg ccaaaagaag gtggatgttg ctataagcat tgtccatatt ttgtaaaaac
    90181 ggcggaatgc ctgccaaaac cgcttcagca agcatagctc cattccgctg tttactgtcc
    90241 aatagattcg taagtttttt gtctacaaca gacacaacgg ctaggatggt tgcaatgtca
    90301 gaaatggcgg cttgccagaa ataacccgaa aaacacatgc gcgcttcttc tatagataaa
    90361 aacgaaaagc gagaggcgat gtctccgagc tgcgtgagtt gaagaccttt ttctcctctg
    90421 gttaaaaggc ctcccacaat ggcgcgctca agggccgatg ccagcgcatc cgtgggggga
    90481 ggatccagca tatcaatctc ctctacctta aacacgcctt ccttattttt tttaatcgtt
    90541 tccacgacaa tgttaagaaa aatggcccca gggccttccg taatgatttc aggatactgt
    90601 tgcgccggta tttgctcaaa gacgtgtttt gtataaagcg ggtaaaagtg cccaggaaat
    90661 actctcccta cgcgtccctt tctttgctca atacggcttt gagccgcggg gcgcgtaatg
    90721 agtcctcccg cccattcagg atagtaggtt tcaacgcttc tgttccaccc aggatctatg
    90781 acgtacttca gcgtttcaat ggtaaggccc gtttccgcaa caaccgtgga aacaataacc
    90841 cttcttaaag gtttttccac tttagcggtt aaggggtttt tcacccaaag atccttaatt
    90901 tccgctttta ggccaagata ggcctcattt tcctgcgcaa tcgcctcgct atcgatcggc
    90961 aaaatcagca ttaacggcag cttttctttg gcaagatcca tatttgcatg actcagcaac
    91021 atcgaaagga agcgtatttc agccataccg ggcatgaaaa ttaaaatatc tgcttccgtg
    91081 ggacgatcgt gaatgttttc tttatgaatc gtgagagccg tttcgcaggc ggtcttaatg
    91141 tagttgttgg tgttatacag cggccagtgg gtttccacac cgaactgtcg tccttccacc
    91201 aaaataatat tttcttttcc gataccaaaa taggttgaat atttatgggt atcaatggtg
    91261 gcggaggtta aaatgacaaa gggaatacgc agtgccccta tgcttcctct ttgcaacatg
    91321 cgctcaagca tacttttaat atacatgagc atgaggtcga tgcctagggc tcgctcatgg
    91381 gcctcatcta tgatcataaa ggcgtagcgg gaagctatct catcatccgt cattgtatgt
    91441 aactgcgcca gtaggactcc cgcggttgcg tagataaggc cccgattggg tttttccgtc
    91501 agaggcttcg tctggtagcc cactgtttgg cctaagatca tgtcggggta gtgggttgag
    91561 gcgccgatgt ctttggcgag ggtcactgcg gttaggactc ttggctgggt acaaataacc
    91621 gagcggccca aatatttttg gaaagaatgc gtgttttcat ttctcagaat tctgaacacg
    91681 tgtacaggta gggccgtgga ttttccggat ccggtgcgtg attttataat gagcacccgg
    91741 tctgcgaggg aggttggtat gcttccccca aactccggaa gacgttgttt tatccaagtg
    91801 atgatgtaat gaataggaat atcattcttg tgctcagcgg gtacgttata gagatgacca
    91861 ggctccaata aagtcggttt tcccatattc tattgtttta aggattgatt gttcataaat
    91921 atttttatac tctgaccaag aaattatttt tttattaagc cgtttattta cgttgttatg
    91981 gaatgcgaag gtccagtact gaaagtcctc cgagttgttt aacgtcaaag ggttttttgt
    92041 aagatatgaa aaggcgtggt gtcgacacat ggtgcatggc agggactcga tgaaattgag
    92101 tatccattgg atagcttcat atttttcttt ccagttagga gcgtctgaaa aaaagatagc
    92161 atatagatgc aaggctcgcc aaaatttagg tccccaatgc aacatttata accttttgaa
    92221 aaatctcatt ccatatagag gtatatattt ttttttcatg gagaattttt ttgcactctt
    92281 gcagggactg caccacaacg tcaaatgttt ttcgttttcc atgtattttg gcgtaattgc
    92341 ggcccgtatc tgtgtcatgg tccttaatgt cgtccgctaa ctgaaaggca tttccaaaac
    92401 aatgggcggc cctttcaata gccccaatgt cttcaatagt tcctgtgccc aaaacccagc
    92461 ccataataaa cgcgatttta aaaaaaggaa ttgttttttc tggagtatct actaactgac
    92521 cggaacctgc gctgtttaga gagtggctta caaaggtgca cagcagcgct cccagttggt
    92581 taggatcggg aaaccttggg cagttttcct taatccagtc cacttgccga caaatgtttt
    92641 gaaatccttg catggttagc gccagggcgc tcatctgtgc cttagctacg ccaaagcgag
    92701 cccacactgt atctttattt cgccgcttaa catcgttgtc aaaggagggc atatcgtcga
    92761 taatcaaaga agccacgtga aagtactcca ccgctagggc ggcctctgcc ggataaatgg
    92821 gcgccccaaa ggaatgttgc agctgacagg cccgaacaat ttccatcagg ataatggggc
    92881 ggatatactt cccacccctt agggcgtaag agcaaggctc tgttagttgc cccttaaagt
    92941 ccccatcttc gatagcatta tttaaaatgg tttcaaactc ttcgctaaag gttttataat
    93001 ttttagggtt tagcggatgg attccatgaa aaagcgccac gctacgcgga gcagtgattc
    93061 taaaatactg aggtttccgc gtataggata ttaaaataat aataagaact acaatgatgg
    93121 agatatagat gagatgcaac atgctgagtt gtccccccgc agggaatggt ccttttccgc
    93181 gcttgttaac ggtactgagg aggcgttgaa atctttagga aagctgctat ctagtttgga
    93241 atctccaatt cctcctgtat atttaggtat ataattattg tgtctagaaa ttgtttgctt
    93301 cgatgtatca aaatattcag cctggccgct atttctttta gaataatgag gtatagggct
    93361 tgaatagttg gcaatactct taaaccgggg caccaaggta acaatatttt ccatataatg
    93421 agtttgatac gctttgttta aaaatgggct taccggcttt atgctcgtta gttgtgcatt
    93481 tagtgtcggt atgtcttcca gaatttctgg ctttatagaa tgattagcaa acacagaatg
    93541 cagtatatta gatacttgta acatatgtct atttgcggaa aactcctggt attctctgcc
    93601 gtgttgcaaa tctttggatg gaaggggacc aagaatgggt acgtccgtgt aggtgcaggt
    93661 ggattttatg agttcctgct ctatattcgg tttgacatgc ggatttccta aaggaatacc
    93721 cctgcctgcc attacttttt ccacagacgc aggcagattg tgcgctaaac acaaaatatt
    93781 gtacacgtct ttatgcggaa tatatccatt atagtgctgg cccggtatct gatcgccaag
    93841 gtgctgctca tgcttaatgg taccctttat tctgagttta ggaacaccct catacgaaaa
    93901 aaattttgtg tgctcactga accccgtaga gggcatcgaa atattttttg ggttttttaa
    93961 ggaaggcaat gaggaaggct gggttagaca atttttctgt gtactcttta aggtagctac
    94021 ctgcggaaac gttttttttt ctgtacgaac aacattgcgc ctaattaggt tttccgtatg
    94081 ggttgaaaaa gcggggcgat gaattttaag attattaaaa agtttatcct ttggaatggg
    94141 actgtacggc tctaggtctt gcgcatcgcc gtaaccaatg tttttgtgct gaggattcag
    94201 cataaaagaa aagttacgta gatcactcag ttgcaatccc ttttcagcct ttccgggact
    94261 attggtgcat tcattgtata caggcgcggc tccattttta ttgccgcagt accgggcatt
    94321 taatatatta tcagaatatc ggttatgacg cggtaaatcg ctttcccaaa gaggcggatc
    94381 tgacctataa tccgctaaca gcttggaagc ataatcatga tacattgtat ataaaagtta
    94441 attattatat tgagaaggca taattacttc ttgtaagggt ataagaggct ttgaaacggc
    94501 cggttcggcc ggttttgaac cggcggatat cattttaggt cgatcttctt ctagttcatc
    94561 aggaacagat gggggagaaa caggaggaat gatttcatct cctcctttat atttgtcgtg
    94621 gatagaagaa acaatgacat ccatgtttga tttattataa atgtcgttta actggtgatt
    94681 taaaacataa taatgcaaaa ataatagtgc tacaatacat atatatatat aaatagccgt
    94741 cttcgttttt cgttttttat ccaccggcgg attacaaatg gcaaaaaata caactagtac
    94801 cactgctgta atgattaagg ctacaatgaa aggattttga aaggatgttt tgaacggctc
    94861 gcatgtataa attttttctc ctaaattgtt gatacccgca ataaaatcta cattcatttt
    94921 atatatttat aaattatgaa aaatttagag ttacatctcc accggaccaa tcattgctaa
    94981 aatctgagga ttcttcaaaa aggcccgact ggttgaatgt cttctgctca ggtttccaaa
    95041 agttttccaa aaatggattt tgaacaatgg gctcatcttc tttatgattt tcttcttcaa
    95101 ggatatcatc tttgttacca agaataactt cttctttaaa cccgggttta tcctgattaa
    95161 acttaagaat atcttcttca atctcggggt tatcttgatt aaactcaaga atatcttctt
    95221 caatctcggg gttatcttga ttaaactcaa gactatcttc ttcaatctcg gggttatctt
    95281 gattaaactc aagaatagtt ttctcactaa atccattttt aacattaagc tcttggtttt
    95341 gaagagaatt gtcaaaatct tttttagttg acctagactg tggcacggga tagttatctg
    95401 atggtttact tactatagtc ctcgattgtg gcacaggata gttgtttggt gacttgctag
    95461 tcaactcttg gcttgccaat agttcttcct gttccctcaa taattctatc tctacttgtt
    95521 tttggtccct cggtgcctct ttttggtagt cttcattaga aaaatgttca gagggtaatg
    95581 tttcaataaa ctttgtgagt ggatagctgt tttttgatga agaagagcgc tgaatttgct
    95641 gataaaggag ttgaacaagg cgccggtatt cactctgtct tttttcatat tttttacgta
    95701 gcgtggagag ttctgctaaa agcgattttt tttcagatgt taattcttcg atttgataaa
    95761 gaaggctgcg attgtacgaa ctaagtcttg tatacgtttc ttctaattct gtcttaggct
    95821 ctacataggc ctgttttcgc agaaatttgt tgtacagttc cattcttttt ttgagcaaaa
    95881 aggtaagact ataatcttgc atctctttgg taactctatg gtagttttct ttccgatttt
    95941 taacaataaa gggcagcatt ttttctgttg tgataaaggt gcctagattg ctaatgtagt
    96001 cgcacagtag caattccaag atagaatctt tcttttcaag gcttatagat tggctgtatt
    96061 ctttaggtaa gaaagaatca acaatcgttg atacgaagtt tgaaaagctt aatgttttgc
    96121 tgttaatttg agtaatatta caaaaatatt tgtaaaaact atctagcatt ttttcataaa
    96181 gttttttatt ttgtttaacc cctaaaatat agccctttac ttgatactga tattccataa
    96241 caatggaatg ttttttgtat agtgcatttt tgtataaaaa gttataaaaa atgttgataa
    96301 aatatgcgcc aaaggtttcg aaaatactta taacgtggga ttcttcttga tccattatat
    96361 catacgtaat attattttag taaaaaatga ataataccat gcaaaaaaaa tatttttaga
    96421 cttattttaa gcttgcgctt ttttaataaa cgcttaaaca cgtcttaaat tatcttttag
    96481 gacacttaaa aattaagtcg aaatttactc cagtaaggat tgcttttatc aatgacgacc
    96541 tctttactat agacggcttt acataatttt aataaagctt tagagccaaa gctgaaggcg
    96601 gtgggcagcg gcactgtact atggtaaaaa tgttgccgat attcatcctc gcggatgtac
    96661 acaagtttcc tatacccttt aaacacaata tggctgattt cttccacgta ctccttatcc
    96721 tgtttggaat agcggttgct ttgacgggaa aaatttgaca tacaaataga ggcgtttgta
    96781 aaaatggaaa caaatgcatt tttacgaaga ttggcgggta aatcggtgtc gtcttggcag
    96841 caaataatca tcgaaataaa acagtgacga ttttggtaaa aaaacttttt aaaaatttct
    96901 tttgtaaaaa gtgggtgcag ttcagcggcg cagtcgtcta atattaaaag taaacgagga
    96961 ttaagattaa tatagtttaa cgtaaacttt tcatcctctg taagagataa gtttttatac
    97021 atatgaatgt tctgtataat aatttttttt aaaagttgct gataaagaga cgtaatcttt
    97081 tcttcttttt tttggtccgt ttgttcagcc tttaagcact ccacttttgc aatatttttg
    97141 ttttcctttt gctgtatatc gattggaagt ttatgataca atgtttttag catgtcgatg
    97201 ttgtttactc gactgtaaat ggaggacatc atggtttgcc gctgccagat ggcctccaaa
    97261 aagcgttcag cgcctttgtt gtcatttttt ttttgcttat cagcaagcca caagcggtag
    97321 tgaattaaag ttggatgtac aaagccctca tacgaacgat ttgaaggctc cgagggagca
    97381 actactaaaa tttgttcaat atggggttgc aggattttca taatatgttt aacatacaca
    97441 gttttgcctg tttttgaggg gccatatagc acggttgttt tgtcgataaa atgatgtgct
    97501 ttgaattgta gttcaggaat tagctttcct gaaggagttg ttagggccat ctctatatta
    97561 ttacaattct gcttttgtat ataaaatttc tttttcgagt ttgttattat tgttgaccca
    97621 catatccacc cgtatcgtat catcaggcac attgagcatt tcaagcgcat tttctaactg
    97681 tttttttgtt ttttccagct ggcttttttc atcgggggtt aaattttctt tactaagcag
    97741 ctgcttgatt ttttcttcgc agtcatctat gaaatcatac tctcgagctt ttttgatatt
    97801 tccagatgct ttctctagat tttttagctc cttaaaggaa agcagtccct taatcccgct
    97861 gtctgtgtga aaggttgaat tatagatgga gagccctgga gcatccgggc cagtttcttg
    97921 tatatttttt gcttttttgt ggtaaatggt atttcgtaaa atctcttttc ctatttttag
    97981 atcttcctca tgacggtcca aaatccgttt tattatttca ttattttgat taaaatagtt
    98041 gtagcgctct ctgttggcct taaagcttcc cagaagtgtc cagttgccta attgaatgga
    98101 tgaaacctct gagaaaatct ggtctttata tttataataa aattcatcaa tcttttgctg
    98161 gttactacta ctatccacca catcataaat aataaaggca aactctaggt cgggtttttc
    98221 tgggtagatg ctttccgtag cggcccgcaa ctcttcgtaa ttatcctcaa tgtaataatt
    98281 ccatttataa aacgtatcct gaggtggaat gtgttgcgaa agatatctag taatttttgt
    98341 attaaagaga atgggtttaa atacctttgg attttcaagc atatgtttta tgctttggtg
    98401 aagttctata ttttgtaata tgtgggctgc tgccctatag ccctgtgggg tttgagtgat
    98461 tgcatcaata tcggcctgaa gctcattagg tacatttaat gttttttgca tgatgtgtaa
    98521 agggatgcgc tcaggatcca ttaaatcggt gtattctgtg cttgcacagg tgtctgcaca
    98581 agtgcttaca caagtgtcta cattggtgtc tgcacaagtg cttgcacaag tgtctacatt
    98641 ggtgtctgca caagtatctg cacaagtatc tgcacaagtg cttacacaag tgtctgcaca
    98701 agtatctgca caagtgcttg cacaagtgtc tacattggtg tctgcacaaa tgtctgcaca
    98761 agtgcttgca caagtgtcta cattggtgtc tgcacaagtg cttgcacaag tgcttgcaca
    98821 agtgcttgca caggtatacg cactttgagc atgaagatta ggatcaaaca caaaatgttc
    98881 ccgtaaaaag ctgtcgattg ttgttttagc ttccttgctt ttctgtgttt gagttttgca
    98941 gttgtctgct atagataaaa gtgtatttac taccgattca gagggaacat cattagtttc
    99001 ctgtttcaaa gtatcaacta atgttattag ctcgctgaga agcgttttgg tcgtgtaggt
    99061 gggttttgaa taggagggca tccattcctg cagagctttg aagacgtatc caataaaact
    99121 agtcattata agacgtcgaa tatactgctc ccgcaaattt gtaaaggagc aaaaggccac
    99181 cctgctatca tttttaaact gtttataagg atttgttttt tgataaagtt gcttaagcgt
    99241 ttcttcggat atttcagtgg agggatcctc caatacgttt ttgagaagct catcaatatt
    99301 aaattctgcc atatcttagg tttattatat acgtattaaa gctttaatat aaggggggta
    99361 taacaatgga cgaaattatt aataaatacc aagctgttga aaaacttttt aaagaaattc
    99421 aggaaggatt ggctgcgtat gatcaataca agaccttaat tagtgaatta ttgcactata
    99481 ataatcatat caagcaggag tattttaatt ttttaatgat tatttcacct tatcttatta
    99541 gggcgcatag cggagaaaca ctgcgaaaca aagtaaataa tgaaattaaa cgtcttattt
    99601 tggtcgaaaa tatcaatacc aaaatatcta aaacgctcgt aagtgttaat tttttactac
    99661 agaaaaaact ttcagcggat gggatgaaaa cgaaaaacat ttggtgcacc aataatccca
    99721 tgctgcaggt aagaacagcc cacaaccttt ttaaacaatt atgcgacacc cagtccaaaa
    99781 ctcaatgggt acaaacttta aaatacaagg aatgcaagta ttgtcatacc gatatggtat
    99841 ttaacaccac gcagtttggg ctgcaatgtc ctaactgcgg ttgtattcaa gagttgatgg
    99901 gaactatttt tgacgaaacg catttttaca accatgatgg gcaaaaagca aagtcaggta
    99961 tctttaaccc taaccgtcac tatcggttct ggatagaaca tattcttggt agaaattcag
   100021 aacaagagtt ggggaccaaa caagatccct gtggaaccaa ggtcttgcaa caactaaaaa
   100081 aaattattaa gcgcgataat aaatgcatcg cgcttttgac ggtcgaaaat attcgaaaaa
   100141 tgttaaaaga gataaaccgc acagacttaa ataattgtgt ttctcttata ttgcgtaaac
   100201 ttaccggagt agggccgcct caaatatcag agtcgatttt actacgaggt gagtacatat
   100261 ttacagaggc aattaagata cgggaaaaag tatgtaaaaa agggcgtatt aacaggaatt
   100321 attacccata ttatatatat aaaatttttg acgccatttt gcccccaaat gataccacga
   100381 atcgacgtat tttacaatat attcatttac aaggaaacga tacgctagct aataatgata
   100441 gtgagtggga atctatctgt atggagcttc ctgaaataaa gtggaagccc acagatcgaa
   100501 cccattgcgt tcattttttt taaaaataaa gattttttta gtttttttat gaaattttta
   100561 aaagatgaaa tgttcttgta acattatttt ttaggtactg taacgcaaca cagctgaacc
   100621 attctgaaga agaagaaagt taatagcgga tgccgatacc acaagatcag ccgtggtgat
   100681 agaccccaca taatctgtgt cccagctaat ataaaattct cttgctctgg atacgttaat
   100741 atgaccgctg ggttggtatt cctcccgtgg tttcaaagca aaggtaatca tcatcgcgcc
   100801 cggatcgtcg ggggttttaa tcgaattgcc tccgtagtgg aagggtatgt aagagctgca
   100861 gaactttgat ggaaatttat cgataagatt gataccgtga gcagtaacgg aaatgttttt
   100921 aataataggt aatgtgatcg gataagtaat gggggtaata tcagatatgg atgaacatgc
   100981 atctggaaga gctgtatctc tatcctgaaa gcttacctct gcgtggtggg taggctgcat
   101041 aatggcgtta acaacatgtc cgaacttgtg ccaatctcgg tgttgatgag gattttggtc
   101101 ggaaatattc caggtgggtt ttaatcctat aaacatatat tcgatgggcc atttaagagc
   101161 agacattagt ttttcatcgt gatggttatt gttcgtgtgg gtcacctgcg ttttatggac
   101221 acgtatcagg gaaaatcgaa cgcgttttac aaaaagattg tgtatttcag gggttacaaa
   101281 caggttattg atgtaaagct cattattcgt gagcgagatt tcactaatga ctcctgggat
   101341 aaaccatggt ttaaagcgga tgttgcgtct actggggcgc ccaggtataa aacgtgactg
   101401 gcggataaaa agtccgggaa attcattcac caaatccttt tgcgatgcaa gctttatggt
   101461 gataaagcgc tcgccgaagg gaatggatac cgagggaata gcaaggttca cgttctcatt
   101521 aaaccaaaag cgcagcttaa tccagagcgc aagagggggc tgatagtatt taggggtttg
   101581 aggtccatta cagctgtaat gaacattacg tcttatgtcc agatacgttg cgtccgtaat
   101641 aggggtaata tcttgtttac ctgctgtttg gatattgtgg gagttctcgg gaaaatgctg
   101701 tgaaagaaat ttcgggttgg tatgggtgca tgttcgctgc gtatcatttt catcggtaag
   101761 aataggtttg ctctggtgcg gcttgtgcat atcttgaacg ttgcatagga gagggccact
   101821 ggttccctcc accgatacct cctggccaac caagtgctta tatccagtca ttttatctcc
   101881 tgggatgcaa aatttacgca caagcgttgt aacatccgaa ctatattcgt ccagggagtt
   101941 tccatttaca tcgaatctta cattttcata aagccgttct ccggggtatt cgcagtagta
   102001 aaccaagttt cggtacgcat tctttgtgcc gggcacaatg ggcctcccaa aaggatccac
   102061 aagcgtgtaa acggcgccct ccaaaggtgt ttggttgtcc cagtcatatc cgttgcgagg
   102121 aaacgtttga agctgaccat gggcccccat ctgggatgag ccctgaatcg gagcatcctg
   102181 ccaggaggaa tgacacgcgc ccaatatatg gtggcctacc atatcatgga aaaagtctcc
   102241 gtactgggga ataccaaagg taagcttgtt gcccaatgtg ggggtacccg tatgtggacg
   102301 tactttattg tattcaaacc ctattgggac gtaaggctta aaatgtgcgt taaaatgcac
   102361 catatgtgtt tcttcgattt gactcaaagt gggttcgggg tcgggtttcc cataactttt
   102421 gttaacattt ttaatgttag agatcctgct attaagtaag tcttgggcca aaatgatctt
   102481 gtcggccttc ccatcgttag caataagaca aaaagctcct cctgatgcca tatataatgt
   102541 tataaaaata atttattgtt tttattaaat atggcggttt atgcgaagga ccttgataat
   102601 aacaaagagt taaaccaaaa attgatcaac gatcagctta aaattattga cacgcttttg
   102661 ctggcagaaa aaaaaaactt tttggtgtac gaactacctg cccattttga cttttcctcc
   102721 ggcgaccctt tgggcagtca gcgcgacatt tactatgcca tcataaaaag tctcgaggag
   102781 cgcggattta ctgtcaaaat atgtatgaag ggagaccgcg cccttctttt catcacctgg
   102841 aaaaaaatac aatccattga gatcaacaaa aaagaagaat atctgcgcat gcacttcata
   102901 caagacgaag agaaagcgtt ttattgtaaa tttttagagt ctagatgagc ttttacgtaa
   102961 tgttgtacag tattatatat atgtcttgta agcatttgtt gtaaagtaat aagtaaaaga
   103021 taaataaaaa tgactattaa aataaagccc aaaccattaa aaatattttt atctgttaga
   103081 tttaatttaa taaacggctc atggaatgcg tgatgggccg ctgtattgaa tgccgccgca
   103141 tgaggggctg ctgcattgaa tgccgctgta tgaggggccg ttgcattgaa tgccgccgca
   103201 tggggcgcgg catttgctcg catgtaagga tcgtgatggg ttgagtcatc atcccagtaa
   103261 taatcgccat ctttatctag ctgaattgta taccccattt atatatcact tattattttt
   103321 ttttaatgtt tcatgaattt cattataggc ggtgaaagga tcctcaggcc ccttctgtaa
   103381 aagattatac agatcctcag atgctttatg tttcgtacga attaaggcgg ggtataataa
   103441 aagagagggc cccagttcta aacaaatttt acttagcggg ctcatatttt gcacaaagtt
   103501 tcccacgact tgcgatgttt cataacgcat tttaaagagc tttatcataa aagtgttatg
   103561 aaggccggtg tagtctggtc tatagttaag aaaggggatt tctctagtgc cgtcaaacac
   103621 gatctcgagc cctctagcaa gtccgatcaa aatttcttca gcaatggaag agtatctaat
   103681 tcctacatta cgaagcgtaa gcatttctat ggcatcatct atttcctgca tagaggaatc
   103741 tattgtagga attttaatac catctgtgct gatttgttca tttccgagat aggtaagcaa
   103801 catattaatt ttttctagtt ttactagctt agtcttacga tcataatcat gttctttttt
   103861 ataaaaggag ttgggatcac cgttggaccg tagatggtta atcaggcggt ctacttgctt
   103921 cgtgctaggt ttaatacttt tttcactata ctcgctttca gcatagttat gtttacgatc
   103981 tcttttagaa ataactgttt tttgagatgt ctcagactct gcatattttt ttctatgcgt
   104041 agaaagggaa taactgtgta tgcggtcatg tcgtgaacta ctgctgcgtg cagggcctcg
   104101 gcgtgttcta ccgctgcgca cactgtcatc tcgcacactg ccatttcgta tactgccatg
   104161 tcgcatactg ccgctgcata cactctcact acatatactg tcagtacata cgctgtcgcg
   104221 gcttatgaca tcgctgcctc cacgcgaggg ttttttagat ataacactat gtgcggagtc
   104281 aagcgaaaat tcagggtcat taaagttaat acccaatgac tttgccagtc cgttaagttc
   104341 ctcatcaaaa tgatcggtgg gaaaattttg ctgcttaccc atgacttgtt tttcaagttc
   104401 ctctaaatta gcttgctcat ttatatggag attattcata agtgtagtaa tcccagcaag
   104461 atttgctcct tctaaaaatg tggtatcctc cattagatat actatactat ttaaaaagct
   104521 tttaaataaa aatgtctttg gaagaaatgc tttcttcaag ggtgtgtagc tcagatacaa
   104581 acgcctcctc agaaagtttt ccgccatatt ctttcctcat cgtataggag agcgccggcc
   104641 taatgtagga aatccactga gaagtgaaaa aacggtacaa catatttagc agctcgcggg
   104701 cctcccacct tttgggctcc gtatagtgca aatcaatata agaggcagcg catgaaaagc
   104761 tgcaaaagtt cccgagaacg cccatctcaa tctctcctcg ctcattttca cgcatatagg
   104821 tgggcacgaa tttcgggaca gtcttgaaat aaagatgaca cgtccagcat ttaaagctag
   104881 aatgggtaac ccatttggaa acactggtga atacggaggg aagctttttt tcgacctcgg
   104941 cttcatcgcc attcgtattt aatgcgtcgg tagtgttttt tttggattgc aagcattctt
   105001 cgatggtaat tccagataaa tataaaatat taggacaatt agtttccata attttgatag
   105061 ttatttttat acaacatgga tttaattaaa gataaatgga ggacgaaacg gaattgtgtt
   105121 ttcggtcaaa cagggttacg aggcttgaaa tgtttgtgtg cacatacggg ggaaaaatta
   105181 gcagccttgc atgttcgcat atggagttaa ttaagctatt gcaaatcgcc gagccggtga
   105241 aggcgttgaa ctgcaacttt ggccaccagt gcctaccggg ctacgaatct ttaataaaga
   105301 ctccgaaaaa aagcaaaaac atgttgcgcc gtccgcgtaa aacagaaggc gatggaacct
   105361 gcttcaatag cgccattgaa gcttctattt tgtttaaaga caagatgtat aaactaaaat
   105421 gctttcctag caccggagaa attcaggtcc cgggcgtcat ttttccagat tttgaagacg
   105481 gaaaaaacat catacaacag tgggtagaat tcttgcaaca tcaacctatt gaaaaaaagg
   105541 tacagatcat tgaatttaaa acgattatga ttaattttaa gtttcaaata aactcggtgt
   105601 ctccccgcgt catcattcat ttaaaaaaat ttgcggcctt gttggaacaa atacccactc
   105661 catatcccat acgtgaaata aagcctccat tagaagactc aaaagtgtcc gcaaaattta
   105721 tggtcagtcc gggaaaaaaa gtacgcatca atgtttttct taaaggtaag ataaatattt
   105781 taggctgcaa cacgaaggaa tccgcggaga ccatttatgc gtttttgaaa gatcttatca
   105841 gcgtacattg gcaagaaatt ttgtgcgtgt taccggtacc cgactagaga atattttcat
   105901 taataaggta atcagcgatg ctaaaaagaa taacaagaaa aataccctga agaactatgc
   105961 caaagtaggt aggttttctg catgtaacgg catggttaaa attgctaatg atgtagtcca
   106021 caaaggcatt gctcaatacc actaaaaata gtaaaaaaag gatcagtgct ctttttatat
   106081 ccatatactt taaaacttat tttttacgct aataatttcc tgcggccgca ttataaactg
   106141 taggtcatct ataacgccca gtcctgttaa aagtagagta ctatgtttta aaggatttaa
   106201 aatgtccgcc gcgagaatgt taatataatt ttcaaaatgg tttacaggaa tgcgtaaacg
   106261 ttttttttcg cactgcggct gctttagggt cgaatactgg caggaggtat atatattaat
   106321 aagaccgcgg tcgatggttt caatatcttc atagaattca atgcgcggcg tcaaaagttt
   106381 tttaaggtat tgacataact catcatacgt gtaggattgg agaggcgaaa gaaggatgcg
   106441 gtcaaagtta aaaacatttt tttgaagaac ctttaaagca tggtccgcac ccgtggtttc
   106501 cagaatatgc tttattctat gaatgtcatt taaatcaaca aagtctgata gctttgtgta
   106561 gaactcggtg accgagttta ttttctggaa atcggttttt tgaaaaagat cttcaatgtg
   106621 tttgcgggtt gtgttgcttt gcagtccata caagacatca aaaaattcaa tcaacaaaaa
   106681 cttatacaaa tgattcatat aaaaagcttt gttggcctta tcctgatgag ggtatggttc
   106741 ctccagggga tacaaaatgg cttggtctat atccctagga tcaatggtca atgttgcgat
   106801 gggaagcttt tccagcgtag cgggaagagt ttgggttgga gcgtagtaaa agtatagccc
   106861 agtttttccc tctgaaagaa agcccacaaa ttcttttttc atgttttgca gcaccgccga
   106921 gggtatgatt tcgtactgtt taaaatgttt gttgaaaagg cgaataaatt tccaggtttc
   106981 ttcaaagctt gcaatatcgg tgggccgaag atcaaagtca atgggaatgt cgtcatgaat
   107041 gtaggacgat agtcttatgg gaaaataaat agggcgatcg gtgtctgaga cgatcagtaa
   107101 agcataacaa aagttatgcc tgttgataag ttttttagta accgtgtagc cgggaatgtt
   107161 tttcacgtca tggatatccc accagccatc cttacacata aactcgctca tagaatggat
   107221 gacctccatc acagggtcct cctcggtaaa aatatactgg gcctcactgt ttttcagaaa
   107281 tcttttttgc tgggtcatgg ccatgggata gatcccttca ttcgtgtcaa agataatggc
   107341 tatcttcttc gatgggctaa gaattttttg tattgtgctg ggagacacct cgaactcgat
   107401 gtccccctgt ttatctttaa aaaagacaca gtggaggtcg tagcatatgg caacaagatc
   107461 cagaaagatg tcctgccatg cggtgtccca ttgaagcagt tggttttttt gttcaacaaa
   107521 ggtttgtagg ataaagtttg ccagctccgc gccgctggaa aacatgttgc cggccccgtt
   107581 ccccaaaata tagtactgcg gcgtattggc cgcctttgca atttcaacgg caagggcctt
   107641 gggagcaaga tccaaaattc gagcaaggga ataaaaaagc ccggcattgc taattccgag
   107701 catggtctgc tccaccccca caatgcaaaa aatgtcgggc tcttttatcg tattagaaaa
   107761 cagttcatct gctatttggt ggggtagaaa ggcaatccgg ttcaccggta ttttttttcc
   107821 ataggacaag gtgtgacgcg atgtttgtgt attaagatcc tccaggtctt gttctacaaa
   107881 cgtgtgctta gtgaggcagg tattattaat atagaaccgc tttgtgccta gcagggcctt
   107941 cgtcttttgg cagcacggca gacagtaatt tagggggtgg cggccttcta gtaggcttag
   108001 atgagggtag tcaggatgcg ggcagctata gtaggcaggt accccctccg tgaaattcca
   108061 atactttact agctccttgc gtttggctgg cggcatggat ttcacctcgg cctctgagta
   108121 aatgacgggt ggccgtggat gctggcatag gacggagtaa accgttgcct gcgtgtcata
   108181 cttgcgcaga tcatacaagt cggggtcctg ttcctgaagc gcacgtagct gagaggctcc
   108241 ctttccttgt tgtttatcgt gcaattgaga gagtttgtta accataattt tgtcaggccc
   108301 ggtaatcagg ttatccaaaa acacaaataa gtaaacccaa agatagttaa actcttcctg
   108361 ggtaatgtta aacatttcta ttttgatatc ggtgacccta tggtagatgc gaatattgcg
   108421 gccgccgtag attgtttccc accgggccgc aacgtttgtg tcaaagaggt aggcatacgt
   108481 gttttggagc aacgcaacgt tgatgtccat tttgcggcct ggaccggagg aaataatgat
   108541 catccgctcg atttcgtggg gatcatacga ataaatcccc tttttaaata aaaaattata
   108601 gaccccagtt tgctggaggc cccgcacgga aataattcct gcttgctcat attttcgcca
   108661 acgacttttc agctcggtaa atcccttgct agaaagcgta tagggccaaa aggtagacac
   108721 cgacatggag ctgatagaaa tttggatgtc ctcgttggag ggaaggggca ggctccctcc
   108781 acggggaaac gcagcaggcc ccatatcatt aattgtatga ataatagggt ttataaaatt
   108841 atttagggta gacaccacgg agttaaagtc gtggcgctcg ttttctgacc aattgctttc
   108901 gataaagtag tgcccgttgt tttgaatggt aagaataaag gcctttttat tgatatagcg
   108961 tattaaaata acggtgggga cacggaatgt tttattactg aatttttcag gctccgtgga
   109021 ggttatatga tgtttggaaa ccacggtggg acctgtttta ctataaaaga acaccaccag
   109081 ctgaggaata tcaggagtgg ctggaaatag gtcgaaaaca ttgcgcacat taatttgaat
   109141 atttacgagg ggcgaaattt tgatcattgc cgaggtaacg gccaacgtgc cgcgtgttag
   109201 tttattcccc tcgtacttgg caacgacctg ttgcgctctg gcgtacgtaa agtttattag
   109261 tttttgttca aggagaagcc tctttttaag actggtcaaa gatggagaaa gagcaggata
   109321 ctgtttttcc atttgtaagg gagactgtat cagtagttta aaggcatcgg gggaaagaag
   109381 aggccaatac ttcataataa ggccgtaata gagtaagtca aattggtaat tatcctctat
   109441 ggcaatggag atttggcgcc gcatgggggc cacgagcgtg ttgaggtctg ccacaaagat
   109501 gtgatgaatg ttttttatga gctggaagct gtcgagcgct tccacataga gctcatcttt
   109561 ttgactttcc atcgttgcgt cgatgtttag gccacccact tgttgaaact cctttttgta
   109621 gtcacgaata tctagcgcca ccccgctacc gcttaacatt aggcgatacg ttacctgaag
   109681 cgcgttgttt tgaaaaaaga aaatgtgttg tctataaggg ggaacccctg tggcaacgta
   109741 aattttttct cggatgtctt taaaggtatc ttcaggaaaa atactatact cgctatacac
   109801 cgtctcaatt tctggcatca tcacgtttgt ctcctcgcca ctatcctcca caaaaagttt
   109861 ttcaaactca tctaaatcgt cgctatcccc acccacgacg tattgcgaaa gctttttctc
   109921 ccaatctttg ccgtaaaaat tttgtaaaat ttctttatcc ttaggggttc gctgtaggtc
   109981 tttgtggcag gcctgtaaca cgtttgcagg aacggatccc aaaaaaataa acgtcttcgt
   110041 gtactcattt tctgcaggat tataaagagt aactcgtaga ggatttgtta aaaagtcgtt
   110101 gtgaaattcc attcatatat aagattctgt cgtatttggt atatgaaata tacctggtat
   110161 aggaaataaa atttaaaata aaaaacagat aatatctatc atggaccgtt ctgagattgt
   110221 tgcacgggaa aatccggtga ttacccaacg ggttacaaat ctcctacgaa ccaatgctcc
   110281 tctactattc atgcccattg atatccatga agtacgatat ggagcctaca tgctcttcat
   110341 gtatggttcc ctcgaaaacg gttacaaagc agaagtaagg attgaaaaca tcccagtttt
   110401 ctttgacgta cagattgagt ctgataacac aaatcagctt tttttaaagt cgctgctggc
   110461 ggctgaaaat attacgtatg aacggctaga gacgctgacc cagcgcccag taatggggta
   110521 tcgcgagaag gaaaaagagt ttgcgccgta cattcgaata ttttttaaaa gcttatatga
   110581 gcggcgaaag gcgattactt acctgaacaa tatgggttac aacacggccg cggacgacac
   110641 aacctgttac taccgaatgg tttcccgaga gttaaaactg cctcttacaa gttggataca
   110701 gcttcagcaa tatacctatg agcctcgcgg cttggtacac aggttttcag taacccctga
   110761 aggtcttgtt tcctatcagg atgatgtccc cacagaccac agcatcgtaa tggcctacga
   110821 tatagaaacc tatagcccta ttaagggaac cgtcccggac ccaaatcagg caaacgacgt
   110881 ggtgttcatg atatgcatgc gcattttttg gattcactcc acagagcctc tagcaagcac
   110941 gtgcatcacc atggcaccct gtaaaaaatc ctcagagtgg accaccatcg tatgttcctc
   111001 tgaaaaaaat ttgctgttaa gctttgctga acagtttagc cgctgggctc cggatatatg
   111061 cacggggttt aatgattctc ggtacgactg gccctttatc gtcgaaaaat ccatgcagca
   111121 cggtattctc gaagaagtct ttaacaaaat gagccttttc tggccccaaa agctggatac
   111181 cattctaaaa tgctattatg tgaaggaaaa gagagtcaaa atctcggccg aaaaatctat
   111241 catttcctcc tttttgcata cccctggatg cctgcccatt gatgtccgca acatgtgcat
   111301 gcagctttac cctaaagccg aaaaaacaag tctaaaagcg tttttagaga attgtgggtt
   111361 agattcgaag atagacctgc cgtaccatct catgtggaag tattatgaaa cgcgagacag
   111421 tgaaaagatg gccgacgtgg cctactactg cattatagat gcccagcgct gtcaggacct
   111481 tctggtgcgc cacaatgtta tcgccgatcg cagagaggta ggaatcttgt catacacctc
   111541 gttgtatgac tgtatctact acgcgggagg gcacaaggta tgcaatatgc ttattgccta
   111601 cgccatccat gatgagtacg gccgcattgc ctgcagcacc attgctcggg gtaagcggga
   111661 acacggaaaa tatcccggcg cctttgtgat tgaccccgtt aaagggcttg aacaggataa
   111721 acccaccacc ggcctcgact ttgcgtcgct atacccctcc ctcatcatgg cctacaactt
   111781 ttcgccagaa aaatttgtag cctctcggga tgaggcaaat agcctcatag ctaagggcga
   111841 gtctcttcac tacgtctcct ttcacttcaa taaccgtcta gtagaaggat ggtttgtgcg
   111901 gcataataac gttcctgata aaatgggatt gtacccaaaa gtactcattg atctacttaa
   111961 taaacgaacc gctcttaaac aagagcttaa aaaactaggt gaaaagaagg aatgtatcca
   112021 tgaatcccat cctgggttta aggaactaca gttccgccat gccatggtag acgcgaaaca
   112081 aaaggcattg aaaattttca tgaacacttt ttacggcgag gcgggtaaca atttgtcacc
   112141 cttctttctg cttcctctgg ccggaggagt caccagttcg ggtcaatata atcttaaact
   112201 cgtctataac tttgttatca acaaaggtta cggaatcaag tacggcgaca ccgactcgtt
   112261 atacattaca tgcccggata gtctttatac agaggtaaca gacgcatact taaatagtca
   112321 aaaaacaata aaacattatg agcaactctg tcatgaaaag gtgcttctgt ccatgaaggc
   112381 catgtctaca ctatgcgctg aggtgaatga atacctgcga caagataatg gtaccagtta
   112441 tctacgtatg gcctacgagg aagtactctt ccccgtttgc tttacaggca agaaaaaata
   112501 ttacggcatt gctcatgtaa acacacccaa ttttaataca aaagaattat tcatccgcgg
   112561 aatagatatc attaagcagg gtcaaacaaa actcaccaaa acgataggta cgcgaattat
   112621 ggaagaatcc atgaaactgc gccgccctga ggaccatcgc ccgcctctta ttgaaatcgt
   112681 taaaacggtt ttaaaggatg ctgtggttaa catgaaacag tggaattttg aagactttat
   112741 ccaaacagat gcgtggagac cggacaaaga caacaaagca gtccaaatct ttatgtctcg
   112801 catgcacgct cggcgtgagc aactaaaaaa acacggcgcc gccgcaacat cgcaatttgc
   112861 tgagcccgag ccgggagaac gcttctccta cgttatcgtg gaaaaacagg tgcaatttga
   112921 tatccaaggc caccgcacag acaccaccag aaagggagac aaaatggaat acgtctctga
   112981 agcaaaggct aaaaatcttc caatcgatat attgttttat atcaataact atgttctagg
   113041 cctgtgcgcg agattcatta atgaaaatga agagtttcag ccccccggca acgtcagcaa
   113101 taaggacgaa tacgcccagc gccgagccaa atcctacctg caaaaattcg tgcaatccat
   113161 tcatcctaaa gacaagtctg tcattaagca aggcattgtt catcgacagt gctacaaata
   113221 cgttcatcaa gaaatcaaaa aaaaaatagg catctttgcc gatctttata aagaattttt
   113281 taacaatacc acaaacccca tcgaaagctt tattcaaagc actcagttta tgatacatta
   113341 ctttgatgaa gaacaaaaag taaaccattc aatgaaaaaa atggttgagc agcgtactac
   113401 tttggctggt aacccggctg gtaacccggc tggtaaccca gccagcaatg cgctgatgcg
   113461 ggctatattt acgcagttga ttacggaaga aaaaaaaatt gtacaagcct tatacaataa
   113521 gggggacgca atacacgacc ttctctccta tatcattaac aatataaact acaaaattgc
   113581 cacatttcag acgaagcaga tgttgacgtt cgagctttcc agtactcatg tagaactgct
   113641 attaaaacta aacaaaacgt ggcttatttt ggtgggaatt catgtagcaa aaaaacatct
   113701 gcatactctt ttgggtttat ctaacaatga accgccgtct aagacattca ttcagcaagc
   113761 tatagaggaa gaatgtggca gtattaaacc atcttgctac gactttattt cctaatattt
   113821 tttaagaaac tctttaaaca aatccttcgc gtgctcaaag gtcttaaacc catggccctt
   113881 atgattcgcc aaaaaagcgg tttcatcaag attttctaaa ccttttacgg atgaagaaat
   113941 aaggtgttca gcctcgtttg cccattttct atgatttttt ttcacctcgg gttctagatc
   114001 tgttttctcc atatactcat tgtggtcata tttttttttg ggaggaggcg gagtgggtgg
   114061 aggaatgggt ggaggaagta cacccggatt tcccgcttca gtcgttttat aataaaatag
   114121 aagcataata caaagaataa gaattatcgc aaataggata accagtgtcc cagtcgaggg
   114181 cattttgtta tataagtaac gttttttttt attttttata attcgaatga agaactatga
   114241 tggatatgtc ttttattcaa gacatttatt atactcaaag gcatttcatc atactcaagg
   114301 gcatttcatt atactcaagg gcattttatt atactgtgaa ttagaaacta taaaattcgg
   114361 atatcgctat catactgttt atctgagaag gtctcactgg gtcctgtaat ggagaaccca
   114421 tactctgtaa tgctggggtt tataatgtgg tcggggctga caagcacatt tctaaattgc
   114481 gagagttcta ggtttagacg cagtcgcaat agtcgctgta tatttgtaat aaatattaga
   114541 ttgcgaatga gacgagtgtc aaagcgatcc tttccgattt gtattaaggc aggcttttgt
   114601 attccaacgc ccacctgttt aacgattgac cagggtcctt cttcctgatt ttgttccgcg
   114661 atataagtga gaacactgtt ttctgtatat gaggtgggat atcgtatatt acctggtgcc
   114721 attccaacag gtgggtgtgc aattcgagct gtacgaggac ccaaccatcg tggatttcta
   114781 taaacatatt gttctagcgt atctaaaaag tccttaaggt tatttacgag tatcatgaag
   114841 ggtgctatca aaatgggtgg atggtttata accattgtca taaaccattg aagcgcttca
   114901 atatcatttt gtaattgttg acggggaacg ggggcaggta ttccacgtct attaaacaaa
   114961 gcagttaatt gtgcagcggc tgtttgggcg gtaataattt gtattaaagg tatcatcgaa
   115021 ttgccgcctt gcccagcatt tcctataaga tcgattaagt cggttatttg acctcgatat
   115081 tgttgtcccc agttttgcac ggcagcgatg atttcaggga ttacattatt ttgaatttca
   115141 ggcgtttgta atagattatc tacttctctt cgtgtatctt caagttgagt tctaaatgca
   115201 tttaactcat ctataatttg gtttctatca ataacatttc ttaaacctcg aaccgtttca
   115261 gctaatcgta tggtacggac aacttcgtgt aaagcctgat ttatgtatat tgacatggga
   115321 tgcccccatc gctcacggcc gcgttgaata cccgcggcca aacccgggcc tgcctcatca
   115381 tagtcaaact gtgtgggata caggcttcca aataacactt tattgaaaat ttgatcggaa
   115441 agaaacttag ggcggcccat gttcagtgca ttgtctcctc taaagatgcg tgacatgtat
   115501 ccggcattgc ccctggatag caactcattc ccatactggg aaatagagac tgtaacataa
   115561 ggatttataa ggagttttaa cataaattct cgcgtattca tggggggacg attcggaata
   115621 tttaatacta ctgcaacatc tggctgagga gccccggtgt ctagcgaacg taccttttcg
   115681 gccgaaatgc cgtacataag acaagcaatt tcttcaaagc tatagtcgta gttgtaaata
   115741 ttggcaagtg gtatagaccg catcagcgca tttacattga taggcataat attcatatca
   115801 aacaagttaa atatgcgctc acgctctcta ttagagccta gagagcgtgt ttggcttttc
   115861 ggtgatacta ttttgtgaat attattgatt tgctcctctt ggtaagagct ttccacgaag
   115921 gaaatcacat cttgcaatgt tttacgaagc gaatacactg cattcattcc tattcccgct
   115981 gttataatgg gtttatcatc tctgttctca ctaataagat taaccccacc aaaagtattt
   116041 tcattgtacg tcatcactgt tttaaaacta cggatattta tgataaaccg gagagcctga
   116101 atggcgtgga tataaaagtg ttcaaaacgc gtgggagtaa tttgttcgcg agcaactaca
   116161 gtttcattat agtttttcat gataagctgt accccgggca tatctgaaag ttgtaccgga
   116221 tcatttccca gtaattttct tgtaccgtat aggattttaa actcggggga gccactttca
   116281 aggttcgggt aaagaagagg atcatatacc tcattattct ccattcttag gtcacgcaaa
   116341 taatagagtg aaagtgaaaa tggcatgaga ggttccttat tatatcggga catatagttt
   116401 tgaatgaagt gttcttctgt ttcaagatag atgggatgat cggtaagctc atgtaggacc
   116461 tccatggcag agtttgctag ggtaagggag cctctaatga cgccgttaat cactgcaatc
   116521 aatcgttttc gcacaatatc gttggtgtta ttttgcgcgt ctcctagagg cataagggta
   116581 atatcggggc gaaatacgct cccaatacct cgcagggccg cctgaccgat ggatagtcct
   116641 gtattgggaa cattgatatt attatagtaa ataatagcat cattattggc tcctaagagt
   116701 gccataagat taggacgagc cagttggact ttagtgtatt gtataaattg ttttaaaagc
   116761 tccccctggc taataagaat attaaacatt ttgttatata gtggaagatt ggctctataa
   116821 ttttctttaa ggtaaatagg aatttctgtt aacgtagaaa taagatgctg actcaggcct
   116881 tggcggttgg tatccttaat taaccgctga agcatgagtc ccaaagacag aagaagcacc
   116941 gactgctctg tgggatcgcc cctatggcca aaggcgatgt tatcgcgtgc taggtcgggg
   117001 tgagcatacc ccagctccat cactgcctgg ctaaaatttc cattagcgaa ggcattgata
   117061 agatttagat atatttttcc gctgggagcg tcataaaacc gggcaatgta cgaggctacg
   117121 agctggttga acaccatcat catgctacga ttatttcgaa taccatagtc tgatccatat
   117181 agacgataac gtcgaagatt atttgcggca ttattgacat tggcataggc tctaggtgca
   117241 ggcgctacag cggtccagaa gctaagagca ttttcctcct gggcgttatt ggtacgaatg
   117301 agattagaga gtctaaagtc tcctagtgcc acctgctcta cacggagtcc agagttgtta
   117361 tccaaagcat cgtaaaacac gagtctactg aatactctcc cgtattgttc atagcgctca
   117421 gaaagttcgg gattattatt tatttgaata ttagctgcgt ctcttctttg cgccccacct
   117481 cgaagatgta gtacattata aggctttgta agcaagatgt aggttttatt aatgatttgg
   117541 ttaaccccct ccaggcccaa ttcaccgcca ggaagcggcc ttcctccggc atcggtgggt
   117601 ggtttaataa gcttgtcaat caaatgttct tccaaccaat aaaatgagcc tggattggat
   117661 ctattttcat agtattgaat aatgttttta tcaatatgcg ggcgtagaag atcaagaaaa
   117721 tacttggtgt cagccatcaa agaatcaatt aaggaaataa gacctgtaaa atctaaatgc
   117781 acatgagcgg tgctagtttc gggaaagcga acttgaacca atttgttaaa gctagaggtc
   117841 atttcgaaaa tattggtcag caggagctgc atgattcgct gattgtctac caaatatctt
   117901 gcggccaact cttgttccgg acgaattcct ccaccagcag gaatacccac atattgttca
   117961 atccaggcaa aaagagtctc tgtagttaga ttttggtctt ggggtagagt cggatcggtc
   118021 gtaggatcag ggtacaccat agaaagtcgc gcatcgtttg ccttaatgac caatcccgga
   118081 tttctaatct cagagatgtc cccgtgtctt cttcccagcc agtcaataag attggcatgg
   118141 ttcacgttgg cggcctgcgt ctctcgtaac cattcgacaa tgcttttttg aatcatatcc
   118201 agatctaaag ccttaatatt attacgaaag gtattaagga gcacgtaaat agcactcaat
   118261 aagttaagac ctgtaataac ggtttcgtga aacagaaata ttttgttaac atctgtatcc
   118321 gctagcgact cagagccctg aataagtttt gaaacgattt gaattttgtc ggtgtgctcc
   118381 tttttaagtt catttgtggc ctgctgaatg agttcctggt aggaaacttt tcctaattct
   118441 tgttgcagac taggatcttc aaacatttca ctaagctgtt tcctaaattt ttgtaccaag
   118501 tcccactggg agttgggctg cagcattcct gtttggacat ccacggaatc tatattgtat
   118561 agtgccgggc gccacttggg ggtgggctga gatgaaggac caataaacct atcggaggga
   118621 agtaattgcg aagattgtgt atagccgtcc tcatctggaa gaatggagta gttggtttga
   118681 ttcatcattc caaagtcatt catggttcgc gcttcctgaa caatgcgttg aaatttttcc
   118741 cactcggtgc gtgtaatgac accgaacctg cggtttattt catttacaaa gtggataagc
   118801 gcctttttga ccgcttcttg ttcgccatac tccaagttaa agtgttggta aatgacgttt
   118861 atttctttaa taagctggcg aatttcggtt tctgagtagt caccaatatt aataagctca
   118921 ataggacgca taaagataac gcgaataagt cctgaaaaga ttccctccag ttcgggtagc
   118981 atcgagattt gcacattttc atctctgaag gaaaacagtt tttggtaaaa ttcggcgagt
   119041 cgggggaggc ggaagtaaag ccccgctgcc tcgggaatca cctcgggctc tagctcatcg
   119101 gcacctccca ggatcatacg cgtgggtata agtttgtaca cgggctcggg tcgttcaaac
   119161 atgtcgtaaa tgcctaacac aataaaaatc ttagcagcca tacttttaag catgaaggtg
   119221 aagaagacgt cctcagtttc ccatcgggtt gatagggcgt cgttgactct cacagtagag
   119281 aggtagaccc gctgagatgc ctcctcggca gtctgtgcaa gcgctaccct ttgtcctcca
   119341 atttgtgttt gatttagatt tttgagtccc acggaaagtg cggaatgttg aatatattca
   119401 agcaaggttt tataaatttg caaaggcgac atgggcaccg tttgccgcag ctcctctcct
   119461 ccgagcatgt ccccgatccg agcaaaggca ttgatgatat ttttaagcgc ctgaaagttg
   119521 gagagagagc gcccgataag gtcgcgaatg tttttggcct ggcttgctct gacgggacgg
   119581 agggtaccga cgccccgtcc ctgctggatt tcagccgcaa ctttttcgta gtagtggccc
   119641 gcaggagcat tatccgtaaa gacgttggag tcattgcctg cggaggtcgg aaaactttca
   119701 aagacctgtg caagagtgtc ccctgttgcc tccgtgaacc atcgtcctat aatgcgcacc
   119761 ccatccagca tctgctggac tgtttggata gaatctatgt tgtttacaaa tgttttggta
   119821 atgtttttaa ggtaaaggtc cagcccttcc agagctcgat agaaccggcg ttttacgtca
   119881 tactccagct cgatggcgct tatagttgcc ttccagtcta cttcctgagc gcctccaggg
   119941 tttgggccta cgtgtcctct ggcaaggtct acagccggag aattaatgcg cgcatttttt
   120001 tccgtatcca actgcatgag gcgtcccgca atagcgtctc cgagaatggt ggcatagttt
   120061 tcctcgtagg attgaaactc ctgtttgtta tgcgttaaat tggagtaaat ctgggccaca
   120121 tagtagtaat acataaaagt gttaattgcc tggttgaggt caacctgcga ccgcgcggcc
   120181 ttgctgagcc cgagctcctc caccgttagg gcagcaccgc ctacctttgt acactcacag
   120241 tcctccccac ccccatactt tttttgcacg atatcggtat aaaaatcaat aatctgcagc
   120301 aagcgaaagc aggagtcata aagattttta aaattagggt cggttttagc caactcctct
   120361 aaaacatttt tcacaagcgt aagctgtatc aagaaggttt cgcgttcttc ccgtgcggcc
   120421 gcgttattat aaaaaccgat aaggcttagg tcaagcgcga tggtgcccat atcattaatg
   120481 cgcgagagag catctcgaag cttcgttatg ttcggcgtca aggcaatttc cttaacgagt
   120541 ttcatgccta tttttttcac attttccaaa aagtcgttat aggcctgtgt gcttttgttc
   120601 aaaaattcca tgaggatgtg ctttctatcc agtctttgcg cttccatcct tttatcaagt
   120661 ggcgttttct cctcatcgcc cccctttttg gcacaattgt tctcaaggat tttatggcgt
   120721 tcgttaaagg tctgtcgcaa taggttcacg gctttttcaa actcggcaat gttttctgct
   120781 gagacaaggc cactaaatct tttgaggtca agctccttat caaactccgc ccagtttttg
   120841 ctatgaaggt actgttcaac cttgagtcct actcgttgaa gagccttatt aattttattc
   120901 gcaacagtcg cggcaatgcc tagattacaa agtgtgtacg aaagtacttt tccgaaattt
   120961 ttggttccta agacactatt tgtatcattt aaaattttaa taatatccac ttcatccgtc
   121021 ttcagtttat caagttcctt ttgggtgggc gttaagatat tgtcaatgaa attggttaaa
   121081 atgttgattt gcaggttttg ttcatttaaa agtcgacgat atactgcttc aatcatggtg
   121141 accgcattaa tgacttcctc gttgggggct gctttggtta cctccgtcac catgcgctcg
   121201 tgaagttgct taatggcgtc gcttaacagt ttgatgtttt caagtgtatt ttctatactg
   121261 ccgtgtacat caagatactc cgcgcgcagt ccgtgcgtta gggagttgat gtacagaact
   121321 atttgtcggc atatactggc ggccccttcg gtggtatcta tgagcttatc ctgacctaaa
   121381 tcaataaatt cctggttaat ggcgtctgca atcattttac agatggtctc ctgtttttcc
   121441 gcatttttta caaaagtgga gccggctcga ggatcgggca gttgtttttt gatatcttta
   121501 agaatatctt cgatgggctg ctttgtgtcc actttgaacc ctattttgga aatcgccttg
   121561 ataatcccct cgataatccg cagctttgct ttactcgata cggagtctat gtgataatct
   121621 ttaatgtgtt gtacgggatt tttgtccccc ccgccattaa aatatcctcc tccagaaaaa
   121681 gaacgagttt gtctttgtat atgatcttgt aacttcgcat ataaatttgc ttctgatgaa
   121741 agcggtggtc tactagacgt tgaagatcca cggttaccca ttataataaa aaaaaataaa
   121801 gatttaaaac tacaaatatt ttgctgtcca tggaccaatc aattaggact gcaaaccaat
   121861 caggattgcc actaaaacat taaatgtagg caagataaaa ctctattttt tttttaaaag
   121921 tttaatgacc atgagtctta cctcctcttt ttcttcctct tttagagggc ttccataaat
   121981 tgtttgaata tagttatgtg ctctaatgac cttgttaaaa tcaggtgcct ttccatactg
   122041 ttcaatgtgt tgcacagcct tttgtgcaag cgcatacagc ttggtgtcct tgggtgtctc
   122101 tgatgagggc tcttgctcaa acagcgtttc aaaggatgat gtgcattcat tagtttcatg
   122161 gctatccgct ttatgaccat tagtttcatg attgctctct aaggatgttg aagatgttga
   122221 ttccgcctcc tcttcaaaca gcacatgcag gatcatattc cattcttctt gagcctgctg
   122281 ttcagtatat ccctgtcctg catagatgcg agcatttctc acaatatcat acttaacagt
   122341 actgagcagt gtttttatag cggttgtaac aattctaccg ctattgataa tctcaacaga
   122401 aaaccaggta tacaggctac cggcatgaaa cacaacttgt gaggatgctc ttaaatccgt
   122461 tttgaagatt acctccattt tcatggatat atttaaaata aaatccattc aattttaaaa
   122521 ttataaaata ataagaagat gccctctaac atgaaacagt tttgcaagat ttctgtatgg
   122581 ctacagcggc acgatccgga tctattagaa attatcaata acctatgtat gcttggcaat
   122641 ttatccgcgg caaagtacaa acacggagtg accttcattt atcccaaaca ggcaaagata
   122701 cgtgatgaaa taaaaaaaca tgcctattcc aatgacccct cacaggccat aaagacccta
   122761 gaatcactca tccttccatt ttacattccc accccaatgg agttcaccgg ggaaatcggc
   122821 tcctacaccg gagtgaaatt agaggtcgaa aaaaaggaag cgaataaagt tgttttgaaa
   122881 aatggggaag cagtcctgat acctgcggct gattttaaac cctttcctga tcgccggcta
   122941 gcggtctgga tcatggagtc aggctctatg cccctagaag ggcctcccta taagcggaaa
   123001 aaagagggtg gagggaatga cccgccgatt tcaaagcata tctcgccgta tactccgcgc
   123061 acgcgtattg ccattgaggt agaaaaggcc ttcgatgaat gtatgcgtca aaactggtgt
   123121 agtgtcaata atccctatct tgccaaatcg gtctccttgc tgtctttctt gtcgctcaac
   123181 catcccaccg agtttattaa ggtcctgccg cttatagact ttgacccctt ggtgaccttt
   123241 tatctacttc ttgagccgta taaaacgcat ggagatgact ttttaattcc ggaaacaatt
   123301 ttattcggcc ccaccggatg gaacggcaca gatctgtatc aaagtgccat gctagaattt
   123361 aaaaagtttt ttacgcagat tacccgccaa acctttatgg atatagccga tacggccact
   123421 aaggaggtag atgttcccat atgctactca gatcctgaaa ccgtacattc ctatgctaat
   123481 cacgtgcgta ctgaaatttt gcatcataac atggtaaaca aagttacaac gcctaacctg
   123541 gtcgtacagg cctacaatga gctcgagcaa accaacacaa tacgacatta cgggcctatt
   123601 ttcccggaaa gtaccatcaa cgcactgcgt ttctggaaaa agctgtggca ggatgaacag
   123661 cggtttgtta tccatggcct gcaccgcacg ttgatggatc aacccaccta tgaaacctct
   123721 gagtttgcag agatcgttag aaatttacgt ttttcgcgtc ccggcaataa ctatataaac
   123781 gagctcaata tcacaagtcc tgctatgtac ggcgacaagc ataccaccgg agatattgcg
   123841 cccaatgata ggtttgccat gttggtggcc tttattaaca gcactgactt tttatatacc
   123901 gcgattccag aggaaaaggt ggggggaaat gatacacaaa ccggtcccca aaccagtagc
   123961 cttacagatc tagttccaac acggctacac tcttttttaa accataatct aagcaaactc
   124021 aaaatattga atcgtgcgca gcaaacggtt aaaaatattc tttcaaatga ttgtcttaat
   124081 caactaaaac attatgttaa acacacggga aaaaatgaaa tactaaagat acttcaagaa
   124141 taaccatgtt gattcctgtg gtgtgtttta cctgtgggtt tcctattgga acctacgcgg
   124201 caatttttga taaggctcgt accgagtata ttaaaaccaa aatgggcgga acattaccgc
   124261 aaaatatccc attagatgcc tctctccaaa ttgagctaaa agacctcatt acggctctgg
   124321 gaatcccaat gcgggtgtgt tgtcgcacgc atttaattac tacgttggat tatcgtaaat
   124381 attattaacc ggtaaaattg aaaaactatt tttaaggtta ctagtaaaaa tgactacaat
   124441 ctttcacgca gatgaccttc tacacgcact gcaacaagca aaagcagaaa aaaatttttc
   124501 ttctgtattt tctttagatt gggataaatt acgcatagcg aagcgcaata catcggttaa
   124561 atatgttacg gttcatgtaa tggtaaaagg caaaaaagct ccgctaatgt ttaactttca
   124621 aaatgaaaaa catgtaggaa caatttctcc cagtaccgat gaagaggtta tccggatgaa
   124681 tgctgaaaat ccaaagtttt tggtgaaaaa acgtgacagg gatccctgtt tacagttcaa
   124741 caaatacaaa atctcgccgc cgttggaaga tgatggtctt actgttaaaa agaacgagca
   124801 gggtgaagaa atctaccccg gcgatgaaga aaaatctaag ttgtttcaaa ttattgaact
   124861 gttagaagaa gcttttgaag acgctgtgca aaaaggtcct gaaaacatga aaacaaaaaa
   124921 tattataaaa ttagtgcaaa gaaaaatttc tagtaacgca gctaaaaatg cagacaaatc
   124981 tttgccaaat cctattgcac gcattcgtat taaagtcaat cccattacaa acatgttggc
   125041 accaatattg cttgataaaa gtaagcccat tactttacag aatggtaaga caagctttga
   125101 agaactgaaa gataaagacg gcgttaaagc caatccggat aacattcata agcttattga
   125161 atcgaattct atacatgatg gcatcattaa tgctagatct atttgcatca gcagtatggg
   125221 catttcattt ccgctttgcc tggagatggg agtggtaaaa gtttttgaaa aaaataatgg
   125281 gattgatgtg gactccattt atggcccaga cgatattaca aatcttatta atcaggttgc
   125341 tattgcttaa acagcttgct taaacaaact tataaacgtt ttttaggtac gcgatacgta
   125401 aaccctaatt ctttaataag ttccctttca gtagtaattt ttagaggtac taatgtttga
   125461 tttttaaata atccatactg gtttagctta tagttctttt tttttaacgc ggctcgaatt
   125521 ctgatcagat aagaaacagg gcccgtaaaa tgaaatattg cgtatggctt ttcctcggct
   125581 aaggccgtaa aaagatcaag ttgatacgtc tttttttccc attcaataaa aagcacacat
   125641 tttcgttctc cgcagacttt tacagaaaaa gaaagaccct ttatgcggat gttgggcagg
   125701 acgtgtttta aaagtttttt ttctgaaaca ataataagaa ggtccacgtc attaagcatt
   125761 ttctcttcgc gtcttaagct accaacagct atgatgtttt ttgataaaat ttttataagt
   125821 tgtccattat actcaaacgc aagtcgggaa cgcaaggcat ttacaatttt ttttccttga
   125881 gtaagcgtta acattttata tttaatatta aaatcttttc attttatata ttatatacgc
   125941 aaaatggcgc tcgacggatc tagcggtgga ggctctaatg tagaaacatt acttattgta
   126001 gcaatcgttg tggttatcat ggcaatcatg ctttactatt tttggtggat gcctcgccag
   126061 cagcaaaaaa aatgtagcaa ggctgacgaa tgcacatgta ctaacggaag ctgctcccta
   126121 aaaacaagct aaaacatgta tttatgcata cataaataca tacatataca cgcatgcacg
   126181 catgtaaatg ccatataaaa atacgtaaat actttataaa aactataaca tatcaatcat
   126241 ggaatcaaca cttttataat tttccgtaat atatttttcg tccataatga tgtcagagta
   126301 catggtccct atgcgaggaa cagagcccat aagggtaggg gcggcaatgc cgtaaatagg
   126361 gttcacggcg gagtcaatcg cagcatccgt caagacctgg actggagacg acaaggccat
   126421 tcgcaacaac acgttggaag gttctcttgc attaagtccc gccttttcta aagaggtaac
   126481 ctgtccggtt cttgtcatga gatctgcgta cataagcaga tgacgatggt tgggaccctt
   126541 gtcccccata accgttctaa tttcactgat aattttttgt cgcgccgctt ctatgccata
   126601 aagctccatg gtgtctccta tagaggacga cacgatggtg tatgggtcaa tgttatcatc
   126661 aagcattgca ccaaaaatat ttgtcccatt tgttttgatg gcgtagatat tgtctagtct
   126721 taccagcttt ccctgggcat ccacacggtg gcgcataagc ttaacaacat tcgcattttt
   126781 gatgccgggt attcctctaa tcgtgctatt taataattta tccaccaaat ttacggcaat
   126841 tttttcatcc gtagccattc gggtattggt actgcgtcta aaggcgcttt cccgtagata
   126901 tatgcgaata ataatgggaa tgcctgaggc cgtgttttcc acagaatgca tgatgtaggt
   126961 gttggggtgt ttggctctta gactattcac aatactttct aggctaatgc tttttaggat
   127021 catggttgtt ttatttaatt ccaagcggat acaccagttt gcaatatcct ccgggggctg
   127081 tagcagagga tggttttcca gaaaatccgt catccattcc acatcacttg caaaatcggg
   127141 gtacatcaca tttttttttg tgcttgaata cgtttcgtac aatagatgcc actgcagtat
   127201 cagtcgttca aacgttataa gctctatgct gttcgcaatt tcttgcgcat atgttttgtt
   127261 tgtttccact tctgggtttt ttagacgtaa aagcatttca gaggattgtt cagcctctac
   127321 aggcttcgcg ctaaagatct cctggggccg cacaatgccc gacttgttgg ttccccccgc
   127381 cacggagcgg tggtgggagt ccagcatata ttgagtcaag ggctctgata cggactgcgc
   127441 tgctaggatt cccactgcct caccgtagtt aatgagactt tgggtatatt gtagccttat
   127501 gaggtccagg atggcactca tctgctcgca ggttatgttt aatgttttga ccgttgccag
   127561 ttcaatgcga ataagtatgc gcatcagaga ggcggccctt ttaagataaa cgggtatggg
   127621 cgtctgtagc cgttcctgaa tattgttaat aaacacgtat ggaagatttt tgcaaaacgt
   127681 tttgaccatc gtgtactttt gcagaatact tttttcatcg aagggaagca cgccgctggt
   127741 agagctcagt agaatgtttt tcacgatgct ggccacgttt accggcacct gtctaacatc
   127801 tgtaagcagc tgactgaaat taaaattttc gatgtttagg aagatctgtc gatatttatc
   127861 tctatccttt ttaaggcgtg aaaattcttc ttcaaacaag ggagattgta tcccggtgta
   127921 cttgaatttg tcttcgagtt cctgatccga cagcatgatg gtttcaaacc gcactgtttc
   127981 aagttggcgc gcatcaaggc cgtcctctcc gtacaactgc tgcacaagac gagtatcaat
   128041 ggaaacccgt cggtaataat ccacaataca ggactgaagg ccaaagatgg ctttacgatt
   128101 ggcatagcct gtagacgatg tcgatagtgc tttgttgatc aagtcgaatc ttccattcat
   128161 ttccccaaag ataaattcag gggaggtaag gcccgcaatg tagctgttgc agatgaaccc
   128221 gtaggcctgc gcctccaggg caaacctggg gtagtacacc agggtcctgc cgaaggaaaa
   128281 ctggggttga atgcgttgtg tattaatttc aatttggccg atgcccgcca tgatgtgaat
   128341 catattgggg tttgagccct tggcgcccgt ggccaccatc tgaaaaagcc catttgtttc
   128401 cggattaatg gaattcataa tcggctttaa aatcctatcg ggaaatttaa gcgcattcag
   128461 ctgcaatttt tcgtagaagt catgcgttgt caggcctata ggcggcatga tgtctccatg
   128521 aagcagccgg ttgtttattt cctccgactc aagcagcagt tcattgataa tttcttggac
   128581 ctcctgatgt gcctccgggg ttaaaagcat gtcggccgtg gacaccgtga atccggcgtt
   128641 gcgcacgtag ttcagggcga gctgctgggt cgcaaatatc attttcagag cctgctgcgg
   128701 tccataccta cgcgaaataa ggtgatagat tccgccggag gagcctgccc cgactgcctt
   128761 tttgtcaagg acgccttcaa tgagttcacc gttgcgtatt tgcgtagaaa tgtcctgttt
   128821 attataatgc atgtacggcg catacacttc tgagtaccat gtgggggctc gttggtagtt
   128881 gatgggggtc tgcttcagta gcatagatac aaccaatttg ccatctagca ggtccgttgg
   128941 ggagtagttg gcaaaacagg gtgggtcagt ttgggttgtt tgaaataacc ccatagcgtg
   129001 cagtttgttc atcacatttt tccccatggg ggtgttcgtg cgtgtaagca aaaaacttcc
   129061 cacggtggag tcctgcacct gcccattaac aggacccgag ctcttcgtgg aaatgaacca
   129121 gtttcgcacg gaacaaagta gttcggcctc aacgcggctc atgacgctcc agggaaccca
   129181 gagattcatc tggtccccgt caaagtccgc attataccag gcacacgcgc tgacattcat
   129241 ttgaaacgta gaaatttttg ggttttcaag gaccacaatc cggtgaactc ctatgctgct
   129301 tctttcgaga gaaggctggc gattaaaaaa cgcgacgtcg ccggtgacga catcacggta
   129361 aagaatgtct cccacctcca gcctaaagtc ttgtttgaga ccctcaatgt cgtgaacgga
   129421 ttgtgttatc tgtttataca ctcttgaaca tccagggtac tggcgctttc catttaaaaa
   129481 atagggcatt aatctattaa tgttataatg ctgcaccgtt tccgcaactt gcagcgtacg
   129541 tgcaaaggaa atgggatagc caacctcgtc caggtgaagg tctgaatttc cgcagatggt
   129601 ggatcggctg atcgaccata cctggctgcc cagtagggat ttgcgaattc ttccctcctt
   129661 gcgaggaagt cttcgcatga tggagggagc ggggcgggcc cccatgacga tcccacgctt
   129721 tcctgtgcct ccctgggttg cggtggtgga aacggaatcc agcaaaaagt tatagtaaag
   129781 ttgctgtatg gtttgcaaat tgcggtcaac atttaaaggt attttttggc cgcgcacgat
   129841 ttgtaggtcc ttcgggatca gcagattttt tcgaactata tactgaatca cgttattaat
   129901 gtcatgaaag ctttgcgggc ctgacccgat tcccaatctg atgccagggc gtatgctaat
   129961 gggggggatc tgaatggcct tcagcacaag tttttcgggg tgggagtttt tacttcgccc
   130021 cagttttaca acggtgtcgt aggttacgcg tgaaaaaatc tctctgatga tctgcgggta
   130081 tagtttgtca atcttgccct gctgatctac ccaaaaggta aaatagtctt ccgagtcctt
   130141 aataatctta ggatgtataa ccttacagac gtagcactgc tttccttcgg tttggcttga
   130201 agccgcttca gcaagacgct taggcctaat aaggtgctcg tacctcttta ggtcaacaat
   130261 gggagccccg caattgaggc atataaccct tagccatcgt cgtatttcgg cgatgaagag
   130321 cggctgaaga accggagcat gcatctgcag tatccctggg tgccccatgc actgcttgcg
   130381 ctggtgtgag caggtgatgc atttataatg gtgatcggtg gttcccattc gtgcgtcata
   130441 aatacccccc tcggcgggta gggtaccctc aaataaattg gaaatggtaa cctccataac
   130501 gccttgcctt ttatgatcat tgtcaccggc aatattgaac tgtacggcgg ctatttcggc
   130561 gtatccagcc tccatatttc tgctaaatac ataataaaac ttcaaatgtt aaaaaaaaaa
   130621 taactattct ccgcatcagt tgttaaataa tttctaaaac atttatcggt tcacgaaaac
   130681 ctaccgcacg ggcctgaaga ggaatgccgg ttttggagga aagctcggca tattccacag
   130741 taagctcctt tccataaaga tgttttttaa ataaggcagg cgtgagtttt tgaaaaagag
   130801 cataacgatc cgcgtacgtc aaatgcttag gagtcactac aaaacgcttt ttgtttggca
   130861 gttcgcaaac ccataaaatg gcgcctaagt ccttcccttt ttttccctga gtatagtcca
   130921 ccaaaataaa ttcagcatct agcagtggtt tcagcttggc aagatggggt gaatgatagt
   130981 tgttgtatcc cggctcatag ggcccattgg cattgcgtac gatggctccc tcgtagccct
   131041 ccttaataaa ctgcgtttta agcctaaggg cctcatcctc atccttaatg ctaaaatttt
   131101 caacttgatg gataaaggta aaatcttctt tttgtttaaa aatatttgtt aacagttgtt
   131161 gtctcttgtt agaaggcatt tgaagctgat cactccaaaa gcagtcaaac acgtaaaagt
   131221 gcagctcgga ggaatctgcc tttgcgttgg cctgtcccgc gatccattgc agaggtttat
   131281 ggtgcaaata aagctcgcca tccaaatata ccctcacgtc tataaataaa taaagctgtt
   131341 taagctcttt tttaatattg tcaagaccca aaaattcctt ttccgtgcgc gaatacagga
   131401 gaatacttcc atcgccctgc tggcaggcca cagctcgaac gccattgcgc ttgcgctgca
   131461 cgatgggatc tgtttcgtct tcaaaaaatg tcttaggaat gatattaaaa tgttttatca
   131521 gcataggagg gatcattcct ttatttgtgt gggctccccg cttctgtctg gcatggcgat
   131581 tatacttact aagggcatcc ttgaatgcct ggtggaccac tgttgtggca ttttttttac
   131641 ccaagttttt tccctcggta acacgggtcg tttttgaaat ccgcatcgct ccctcttcca
   131701 cgaaaaattt tgtgaaaatt tcggcaacgg cgtcttttac atccgtggaa aacatctcat
   131761 ccgtaatggg aaggatcgtg ttgtgctgca tcacttgcac gcaaatgatc catgaggctt
   131821 tttttccgct tttagtttca gactcaatcg gaggaaaaca aaaaacattg tttgaaagct
   131881 gcccaggaaa ttgatttagc atggttttta acaattaaga aaggctatca atttttttat
   131941 aaattgaata gttatttcaa atccaatatg gcttctttag agaatttagt ggcacgatat
   132001 cagaggtgct ttaatgacca gtctcttaaa aacagtacta ttgaacttga aatacgtttt
   132061 caacacataa attttttatt attcaaaacc gtatatgagg cacttgtggc gcaagagatc
   132121 cccagcacca tctcccacag catccgctgc atcaaaaagg ttcaccatga aaaccactgc
   132181 cgagaaaaaa ttttgccgtc ggataatttt tacttcaaaa aacagtctct catgtttttt
   132241 aagttttcgg agcctgcatc tctgggctgt aaggtctcgc tggccatcga gcagcccatt
   132301 cgtaaattta tcttggactc ctccgttctc gttcggctca aaaatcgtac gacctttcag
   132361 atatctgaac tttggaaaat agagcttacc attgtgaagc agctgatggg aagcgaggtc
   132421 tctgcaaagc ttaccgcctt caaaacgctt ctatttgaca ccccggagca acaaacggca
   132481 aaaaatatga tgacgttaat aaacccggat gacgaatatc tttacgaaat agaaatagag
   132541 tatacaggaa agcccgaatc tctaacggcg gcagatgtta taaaaattaa aaacacggtg
   132601 ttgacactta tttctccgaa ccatttaatg ctaacagcct accaccaggc cattgagttc
   132661 attgcatccc atatactgtc ctcagaaata cttcttgctc gtattaagag tggaaagtgg
   132721 gggcttaaac gcctcctccc ccaggtgaaa tccatgacca aagcggacta catgaagttt
   132781 tatccccccg ttggctacta tgtaacggac aaagcagatg gaattagagg catcgccgtc
   132841 gttcaggaca cgcaaatgta tgtggttgca gaccagctat atagcctagg caccaccggc
   132901 attgaacccc ttaagccaac cattttggac ggcgaattta tgcctgaaaa gaaagaattt
   132961 tatgggtttg atgttatcat gtatgagggc aatctgttga cgcaacaggg gtttgaaaca
   133021 agaatcgagg ctttaaacaa gggcattaaa gtcttacaag cgtttaacat aaaagcagaa
   133081 atgaagccct ttatttcgct aacaagtgca gatcccaacg tgcttctcaa aaactttgaa
   133141 agcgttttta agaaaaaaac tcgcccatat tccattgatg gcatcatttt agtagaacct
   133201 ggcaattctt atctaaatac aaatacgttt aagtggaagc ccacctggga taacacatta
   133261 gactttttgg tgcgaaaatg cccggaaaat ttaaatgtac cagagtacgc gcccaaaaaa
   133321 agcttttcgc tgcatctact atttgtaggt atttccgggg agctttttaa aaaattagcg
   133381 ctaaattggt gcccaggata cacaaaactg ttccccgtta cacagcgcaa ccaaaactac
   133441 tttccggtac aattccagcc atccgatttt ccattggcat ttctttatta ccacccagat
   133501 acgtcgtcgt tttccgatat agacggaaag gttcttgaaa tgcgttgtct taagagagaa
   133561 gtcaattacg tcagctggga aattgtaaaa atccgggagg ataggcagca ggatcttaaa
   133621 acaggcagct attttggcaa tgatttcaaa acggccgaac tcacatggct taactatatg
   133681 gatccctttt ccttcgagga actggcgaag ggcccttctg gaatgtactt cgccggtgct
   133741 aaaaccggca tataccgtgc tcaaacggca cttatttcct ttattaaaca agaaatcatt
   133801 caaaaaataa gtcaccaatc ctgggtgatc gatcttggaa taggaaaggg gcaggaccta
   133861 gggcgttacc tagatgcagg gataaggcat cttgttggga tcgataagga tcaaaccgcg
   133921 ctcgcggagc ttatttatcg aaagttttcg catgctacga cccgacagca caagcacgct
   133981 accaacattt atgtgttgca tcaagacctc gccgagcctg ctaaggaaat cagcgaaaaa
   134041 gtacaccaaa tttacgggtt tcccaaggag ggagcctctt ccattgttag caacctgttc
   134101 attcactatc ttatgaaatc ctcgcagcag gtggaaaacc tagccgttct gtgccataaa
   134161 cttcttcagc cggggggaat ggtgtggttt accactatgc tgggagaacg ggtcttagaa
   134221 ttacttcatg aaaataggat agagctcaat gaagtatggg aggcgcgcga aaatgaggta
   134281 gttaaatttg ctattaaacg cctctttaaa gaggatgtcc tacaggaaac ggggcaagaa
   134341 attggagtcc tattgccctt cagcaatggc gacttctaca acgaatatct tgtgaacaca
   134401 gcgtttttaa ttaaaatatt taaacatcac ggcttttccc tggttcaaat gcagtccttt
   134461 aaagaatgga ttccagaatt tcaaaccttt agtaaaagtt tatataaaat tcttacagag
   134521 gccgataaaa cttggacaag cctttttggg tttatttgcc tgcgcaaaaa ttaaattttt
   134581 tttcataaca agtactatcc aggttttaaa gaaatatcca agaatagcat atggatactg
   134641 ccatgcagct gaaaacatct attggtttaa ttacttgtcg tatgaacacc caaagcaacc
   134701 aaatagaaac cattctggtt caaaaacgtt acagccttgc tttttcagaa tttattcatt
   134761 gtcattactc tataaattct aatcacagtc atctgattaa aatgttcaat aacatgacaa
   134821 ttaatgaacg attgcttatc aaaacattgg attttgaccg catgtggtat catatttgga
   134881 tcgaaactcc agtatatgaa ctataccaca aaaaatacca aaaatttaaa aaaaattggc
   134941 ttatcccgga taatgggaaa aagcttattt cattaatcaa ccaaacaaag ggctcaggaa
   135001 cacttttatg ggaaatccct aagggtaagc cgaaggaaaa cgagtcggac cttgcctgtg
   135061 ccatacgaga gtttgaggaa gaaactggaa ttgcccgcga agattaccag attctcccag
   135121 catttaaaaa atctatgtca tactttgagg gtaaaacaga atataagcat atatacttcc
   135181 ttgcagtgtt atgtaagtct ttggaggaac ccaatatgaa tctttcttta caatacgaaa
   135241 cccgaattgc cgaaatttct aaaatttctt ggcaaaatat ggaggctgta cgttttatta
   135301 gcaaacgcca gtcattgaac ctggagccca tcatcgggcc tgcatttaat tttattaaaa
   135361 actatttacg atacaaacac taggaatgca cttaggatgc cgcactaggt gccgcattta
   135421 ggaatgccgc atttaggaat gccacatatt atgacgcaca agagtacaac atcgccggag
   135481 atttaatacc tatacacgtt tatgtatgta catccgcctt catttaatat attgtgtgga
   135541 tgtacgatgt atttatttta acaaaaaaat attatttttt tttgtatttt actcgtcatc
   135601 ctcctctatt tttataaact cagtaatatc aaaagtagct tgtggggctt tagatgattc
   135661 atattgatta tctctgtgaa ggttaatctc catgaggtta acctcatgag ggttaacttc
   135721 atgagggtta acttcatgga agttaacctc atggggatta acacgttctt cgggttcatc
   135781 atcactagag aacctatcgt ttaactcctc atcattcatc atctgtaaaa aatcttccaa
   135841 actttcgcta tcattaaaat cctcatcatc cataataata atggtgcctt cctcatcgtt
   135901 tcctccttgt ttcgtgtcta tataggcctg catggcattc gcaaaagtat caaagtaggt
   135961 tggatcagat tgttgctcca aaatatggcc ttgagtatta aatgtggttg catcattatt
   136021 aaatgcttgc aaatatagta agggatttaa atccattatt attaagcaaa aaaaaattta
   136081 aattattttt cagccgatgt taggtacatt aagcaactgt ttgtgatttt aagtaattgc
   136141 tgatagatgt taagtaatat ttattgatgt taagtaatat tcattgattt taaatactca
   136201 acaaccatga tgtaaatgct atacagcact tttggatttt taatcagatc cagattaatg
   136261 ctaacttctt ttgtgataca gtttgtaata atggtatcct gctcatcgtt ttgtaaaatt
   136321 tcttttaata tatttttttt gatcgggata ctaagcaatt gattattttc ttttaagaac
   136381 tctttttgat attcaatcgt tttattcatt gaatatttgt atataactat aattacaaat
   136441 gtttaatgaa tagtgtcagc agatggttgt ttaaaatcat atttttcttt gctcaataag
   136501 catccaaata ttttcatgac gttttattaa ctgttcgtta ttgaacgtat cacaaagatc
   136561 attcataaat tgcagatagt ttattatttc tttcaagaga gtaagaaaca ttacttcagc
   136621 agaacatata atgggtaatt cggtcgtatt aaacgaattg ttatcttgtt gatatgccaa
   136681 tggcgaagac ttaaaaagat ccgggggtct tgcccaaaac cctaggctac tgctcttatt
   136741 ttttagggcg tcataaagaa atgaaagcac attgcacggc ttaagccgcg acacctcctt
   136801 ccccttgggc cctttccata ttttaagatc taggatttca tcggagctta tagggtaggt
   136861 atagtaaagt ttttcaaaaa agcagatatg cttgaaatct tttttagaac gactatcaag
   136921 aagcgtttct ataacattaa caagttttgt taggtttaag gcctgttcct gcgtaagctc
   136981 ttcttgcacg tgatagactg aaaaggtatg cttaggaatg aagatactcc ccgtggcact
   137041 ggcctgttgt ctgccaggta tatagtacac gctactatta gcaagctgta ccggcacaat
   137101 ttgtcccacc tctgcaacat tattttgtga ttcggacgaa ggtattacaa tagttacggg
   137161 ttccgtcaac aggctttcgc ctagaataat attattgtcg tttttaatga ttttaacggc
   137221 cgctattaaa tcaaaggcat ttaagtaaga aacaagagca gaaaatctta cgtgcatata
   137281 tccccttccg ctattattgg tacgcataat aaaacaaggg gagcgttgta tgacaccagt
   137341 aatactaata ataaaactgt ttttgaaaca cttacctaca taaatgtttt caagctcctt
   137401 caaaagatga gcctccacat ttgtacaaaa attagcagga tcatcaatat tcaacgttat
   137461 ctcaaaaatt ttttggtcga tcatatctat aatatattct gtctatttca atttaaataa
   137521 tagatgaata accttgttta cttattcgta tcacaaagtg ccctaagatg tgtgtacaag
   137581 ggacggcatt ttgtcgttaa aaaggtaaaa ccagcggatt ccatcctgca tcccatttgg
   137641 ttgattacga gcttccattt ctttttgcaa aagggtgttg cgaatgagta agcagagctt
   137701 aatggcacta atttttgtaa gatttaaact gatgcccaat tggtcaacaa ttttttgttg
   137761 ctcctcccgt ccgcgtgttt cgcatacggc tcccctattt agcatgcgaa tatcagtaat
   137821 ctcattcttt tttaaaacct gtatgggtgg gcgaatttta aatttaaggg tttttccctt
   137881 gctttccata tagcctatga cgatgtcgtt ttcttttcgt ttgacattaa tattaagcat
   137941 ataaagcgga atttcatgcc aagttttatc ttgacgtgag gtaataagtc gcacggagtc
   138001 ttccgtggca tagcccacta gagtgtcatc atccccaggc acgtggctta taattttaaa
   138061 aatatctgga aatggctgaa tatctttttt tgaaaaagcg atgaaaaact ttttataaac
   138121 ctcgataaga gcccccatac ctgcaagatt atctataata agcgcttcta gcattgtata
   138181 gtgaaacgaa gcgggatagt ggataagtac ctgttctatt ggctcatcct gaaaatcttt
   138241 ctgaaacttt tcatacaaga cttggaatgg ttctttggtc tgcgagtgtt cgagatattt
   138301 ggtgatacgg atgctgtgca tcatgggagg ctgaaaatcc cgaatatacg tttcgatatc
   138361 taacaccggt tcctttttat ggttaagcac cgcagcgatg tacaaatgct caggctttgc
   138421 cggcacatgc ataatggtgc aaagacgatt ctgtatacat aattctttgc actgattttt
   138481 tgagtagcac agggaaatga gagccagcgc gaagttgtcc tctgagaaga gtttattatc
   138541 gatggtaatt ccctgtatga gcttgggcgt ggaaacagcc ttccatagct cggggtacgt
   138601 ccacaccggg cgtgccataa acaaagatat aataatatta gaaattgttt ttacctcctg
   138661 ctctccgtat ccataggcct caaaagtatt gaggacggtg gctccgacgt ttgccggcgt
   138721 gatggatgga ccaaggggca gactttccag cataggctta tcgatcttaa tctggtttgt
   138781 gaacccatcg atggcgtgct ttcgcagcgc cttatccccc tcctgtatta aaatgtattc
   138841 ttttaatttt tgtgcatact tggcgagttc tggcccccca tcgggtgttg ttgatacgta
   138901 caagtaaatg gtcacgttgc gctcattggg gggaagctcc atgtgtgaat tttttcgcac
   138961 cacccgccca aatacctgaa taagccgggg aatatcaagg ggcaaagaca taatcatctc
   139021 gtaccgcacg gcttgaaagt tcaaaccctc cacaatcacc ttggacccga tgagaatacg
   139081 cagctggtgg ccttctagat tggacgaggc attaaaaaga gccaggcttc gttcacgtac
   139141 agcaggctct atttcgctgt gcagaatggt gaaccgtgct ggaataaact ggtggtcgct
   139201 atgtgtggtg tggtcatcgc gaatagcggc gcagatggag cagcgggtag ttcccacagg
   139261 ggacgaaacc tcattcaaaa taccattact ttgtaaaatt tcttgcagga taaggacccc
   139321 cgacatgcgg acccgattgt ggtaaattaa aattttcccc cggccttgcc gaataatgga
   139381 aagaatgtct ttcatcattt gagtgtattt tccactataa aaggccaatc ccgagatatg
   139441 cgtaggtggc tgcagcgata gaaagctgcc actcacatta aagggggttc tacgcgaagg
   139501 ctcaataatt tgtaccccat tttccagaag ccagtctgtg cttgccatgg aaagggcggc
   139561 gggggtttcc gtcgagttga acaggccgta cgccttgggt tccgtttgtt ttgaaaattt
   139621 tgggttggga aacgccatgt cataaatgct gtacgcattg ctcgagattt tagggtcagg
   139681 gcccagctgt ttaagcgttt caagctgata atcagacatg gggcattcga tgaaatgtaa
   139741 gtacggcaac atttcgtctc tataagacaa catctttccg gcaaagattc tttcagggta
   139801 ataattggtg ttggtatcca acaaaaagga tacccttccg gtgctcagtc tttccacaag
   139861 agccagggca tcctttttcc attttacaga atgcccacta ttgtcaaata gttgctggcg
   139921 ctggaggggc tggccgttgg gcagctcatg ccgcggaacc aaaaggttta acaggtcgac
   139981 gtactccatg acgctcccgg ttacgggcgt tgccgacatg aagacggccc ggggggcctg
   140041 gtggggtgga aaggcatcca ggacatactg taaggcaatt ccataattat ttcgttcctg
   140101 aatattgtac acgttgtgta tttcatccgc gatgagcagt ccccccctaa gctgctccat
   140161 tattttttga ttgacacgaa tcaggccgtt tgattcggcc tcgctgattt tttgcacgaa
   140221 ctgagatata tcgttctcat tcaatgtatc ttctgtttcg tcagaacgat gaaacagaga
   140281 aagcacatca aagtttttct cttcaccctt actcgtaata ttgaaaagct tggatgcaaa
   140341 ttccttatag ccgtaaaact gaaaaaagcc tccgcggttt ctgtcggtta aacggcgctt
   140401 caacgtacta atgaacccat ttagatgccg tgattcaacc gacgtggtgc tgccagactg
   140461 ctttgcaatg tgaagaagcc ggtgtagctc agcaacctcc ttgtaagaaa caaatcccag
   140521 ctcaggacgt cttagcattt ctgtttgaat gatggcgcgt gtaaagccta ccacgaaaat
   140581 ccaaggcgca ttttcaataa aattcatata gtggttcatg aattgacgcg cgatggcaat
   140641 cgcggcgatg ctttttcccg tcccggtctg ccagtttaat aaaagacgcg agtagggcgt
   140701 gttggggttt tgaaaatttt ggacgaaaag ctgagcatta tgcaactgga ggcccttaat
   140761 ggaaggaaag ggcgacgcgt aggggtcgca ggggaaaaac gctcgtcccc ccttctcgca
   140821 gccgggccca ccaatctgga caaaatgaga ccgcagatca tgaatgagct ttttttggtc
   140881 gacaggaggg gaaatcaacg acttaaactc ctttcttcgc gccaattgct gcaaaaagtc
   140941 tgcggcaacc aattcgggat acgccatatt atcataaaaa aaataaacct ttttatgaaa
   141001 agttttacga tattctgtat tgcaattgct ttttatgaat actgtgaata agcgtatcca
   141061 cttggttttc cgacgaaggg gtattattct ttttttctgg gtataagata ataataagta
   141121 taataattaa gactaaacag caggcaatga ctatcaaact catattatac ttactttttt
   141181 ataaaaagta ttatatctta tgaatgcgca agttcagcta attgttcgtc gcttggaatg
   141241 tgctgctggg aggtggagtt tttccttttt ctaaagaata ctgggaaatg gtggtgaggc
   141301 tcgggttgtt gtacatagta gccaggagga ggaagtttag gcatggtcga cttgcagtca
   141361 acagaccggt tgtagtaaac gatggcaacg acgataagaa taataaccag caaaatcaaa
   141421 atgcctagga tgatcgcagt tattccggga tacttcacga tcgtatgggc taaaaagcct
   141481 tgggtgcttt gtttaattcc ctcgcgggtt gacagattat gagaaagcag tggagaagtt
   141541 tcagtgtcca tttattacaa ttgaacagtt atattaatct caaataaaat ataacacaaa
   141601 attaattatg gccatgcaaa agttatttac gtatatttac gaattcattg aatatcgtaa
   141661 gatggtgctg ttggaagaaa aagtaccata tgacaggttt gttcaaatga tatttaatac
   141721 cggatttttt cgtattaacg cggagacgct gaatcacgga atcgtgtccg tgtttatctt
   141781 tggagcaaac ggcaagtacg tccaccacgg aggcgacatg agaacgcttt taacaaatgc
   141841 gctgaatgaa aaaaaacaat atgaagaatt aattttaatc gttgacaagc ccattttagg
   141901 caaaaaaaat attttggata ttatcgtcga gcagcgcgcc gcaaacccca cggttgtaat
   141961 aaacatatat ccctaccact tgttctgcat taacattccc aaggtgagcg ccattcctag
   142021 gcataagctt attacccagg aggaggcgca agcgtttttg ggtcgcgaat atctgcagcc
   142081 gcaggacctc atgcaaatta gtgcgtcgga ccctccggtg gtctggctgg gaggaagacc
   142141 gggagacttt gtgcaaattg agcggccctc agagacagcc atgcacgctg ttgttatccg
   142201 ctacatcacc aaatccaaaa tttgagtcca gtgtttaaag ataatgtgtt taaagatgac
   142261 agctggctaa gtaagcatat ttgtaaaatc atcgatgtcc tctgtggata gagcgctttc
   142321 ttttgtgcag cagatctttt cataagcctc catgggagat ggtgaggttt gaatagtatg
   142381 taggtcatgt aaaaactgtt gtataatggg atatttgtcc tttaaaaact ggggatgttt
   142441 cataactgga attatttgga agataaagac cttccatcca aagtagccaa ccacatttga
   142501 catttcagga cacgcggttt catagggcat agaatagtga atcatgtact gatctttttg
   142561 gtacaacgtt tctaagaatt gatgaaatgt ttccgcgttg agcgtgccaa aatcctgagg
   142621 agcctcggtg tactcctgtg tggagcagat cgtgatgatt ccccaggcaa gcgggagcat
   142681 ggactctgga ggatgaatat cagtattggt ctcattattc catcccagct gatgaatgcc
   142741 gcatacgcga aacatggcct cgacatagat ggccatggaa ataggcggtg aaagggcaag
   142801 gccagactgt atttggggca catagtagga gggcaccgag ttttttattt ttcgattaaa
   142861 tggggacttt atttctacca acacggggat gcgtttcgtg gtttcatagc atacatcgtt
   142921 aaaaattgtt ttgatttccc aggactgttg agtgtatccc agggttaggt agcaaaatcc
   142981 gtcagggcta ttgctatgcc cggggtatcc caaataggtc ccatcaatat ggatattgtc
   143041 acctattacg gtggtttggc agaacaactc aagcagatct ttactcacac gctcaaaaag
   143101 ggttccccag ttacaagctg cgtggtttaa attcttctta aaaagatttg ctttttccgc
   143161 caaggttata taataacttt tgtaagggtt taaacctaaa acgctagcaa ggtcagagcc
   143221 acccacctga gtgcgacgag tggcatgcca ggcattggag cgctgctgag gagagtcttt
   143281 aaacaggcgc acaaaggttt ccattatact tgttttaaca ggaattcaat ataaaaagtc
   143341 aacatagttt gcaatttttc caatctcaag atatagccat acattttttt ttctaattgg
   143401 cgaataagtt taagctcatg ggtttctata ttagcatccg gaaatttaaa ggcataaaga
   143461 tttttgaaag actgatttat agaagtatca agtgatttgt ggtatgttat tagcttcagc
   143521 atatgtgcca gatcttcaag atggcctaaa tttatacggt tttccacgtg gtggatcatg
   143581 tccgccacgt cttgagctcc catccagggg atcacaaggt acccctcctt aaagatgatt
   143641 cgtcgcttgc ttaaaaaatc atgaaaacgt tttaaagctt caagaaaggg gcagttgggc
   143701 tttgatccca aaatgctgac gacgatatcc tcgggcatta tgtattcgca gcgaggatag
   143761 tagtttacag actccaattc agcggcccgc cgttttattt cgtattttgc ccagttattc
   143821 agagagtact ccacgccccc gaccacaaca gacatcctat taaaaaataa caataaaaaa
   143881 ccttatgaaa tctatgtata gtggccgcta aatatgtcca tattagaaaa gattacgtca
   143941 agtccctctg agtgcgcaga gcacattact gacaaatata gctgtttaag taaaaaaata
   144001 caaaaagagc tcacctcttt tttgcaaaaa aaagagacat tcgggtgcga ctcagagtcc
   144061 tgcgtgatta cccaccccgc cgtgaaggcc tacgcgcaac aaaagggact ggacctctcc
   144121 aaagaactgg agactcggtt taaggcgcca ggtcccagaa acaacacggg ccttcttaca
   144181 aacttcaata tcgatgaaac gctgcagagg tgggccataa agtacaccaa gtttttcaac
   144241 tgtccttttt ccatgatgga ctttgagagg atccactata aatttaatca agtggatatg
   144301 gtaaaggtat ataaggggga ggagctacaa tacgtggaag gcaaagcggt gaagcgtcct
   144361 tgtaacacct tcggatgcgt tttaaacacg gacttttcaa caggtacggg aaagcattgg
   144421 gttgccatct ttgtggatat gcggggcgac tgctggagca ttgaatattt taattcggcg
   144481 ggcaattccc ctccaggtcc ggttattcgc tggatggaac gggtcaaaca gcagctatta
   144541 aaaatacacc acaccgttaa aacgcttgcg gtgactaata ttcgtcacca gcggtcgcag
   144601 accgagtgcg gcccctatag cctgttttac atccgagcac gcctcgacaa cgtgtcatac
   144661 acccatttta tatctactag gattaccgac gaagacatgt ataagtttag aacccatctg
   144721 tttcgcatcg cataaactaa taaagattga attctttata ggaataaaaa tggaaacgtt
   144781 tgaaatcagt gatttcaaag agcatgcgaa gaaaaaaagc atgtgggctg gtgccctcaa
   144841 caaagtcact atttcgggtc ttatgggggt ctttacagaa gatgaggacc ttatggcgct
   144901 acccattcac agagaccact gccccgcttt gttaaaaatt tttgacgagc tcatcgtaaa
   144961 cgccacggat catgaaagag cttgccataa caaaacaaaa aaagtaacct acatcaaaat
   145021 ttcgtttgat aaaggtgtgt tttcttgtga aaacgatggc ccgggaatcc ccattgtaaa
   145081 gcatgagcag gccagcctta tcgcaaagcg cgatgtgtat gtccccgagg tagcttcatg
   145141 ctattttcta gccggaacaa acatcaataa ggctaaggac tgtatcaagg gggggaccaa
   145201 cggcgttggg ctgaagctcg ccatggtgca ttcacagtgg gccattctta ccaccgccga
   145261 cggctcgcaa aagtatgttc aatatataaa ccagcgccta gataacattg agccacctac
   145321 cattacaccc tccagagaaa tgtttacacg tatcgagctc atgcccgtat accaggaact
   145381 agggtatgca cagcctctgt ctgaaacgga gcaagcagac ctttccgcct ggatttacct
   145441 tcgcgcctgc caatgcgcgg cctacgtggg aaaaggcacc accatttatt acaatgataa
   145501 gccttgcagc acgagctccg taatggcgct ggccaaaatg tacaccctag tgactgcgcc
   145561 caatagcacc atatatacgg ccaccattaa ggctgacgca aagccctata gcctgcaccc
   145621 cctgcaggtt gcggcggtcg tctcccccaa gtttaaaaaa tttgaacacg tgtccattat
   145681 caacggggta aattgtgtaa agggagaaca tgtcaccttt ttgaaaaagg ccattaatga
   145741 aatggtcgtt aaaaaatttc aacagacgat taaagataaa aaccgcaaaa caacattacg
   145801 cgacagctgt tcaaacatct ttgtcgttat cgtgggttcc attccaggca tagaatggac
   145861 cggccagcgg aaggatgaac taagcatcgc agaaaacgtt tttaaaacgc attactccat
   145921 cccttctagt tttttaacaa gcatgacaag atctatcgtg gatattcttc tgcaatccat
   145981 ttctaaaaaa gataaccata aacagatcga cgtagacaaa tatacgcgtg cccgcaatgc
   146041 gggtggaaaa aaggcgcaag actgtatgct actcgcggcg gaaggggata gcgcactttc
   146101 cctgctgcgc gcgggactga ccctgggaaa gtccaaccca agcgggcctt cctttgactt
   146161 ctgcggtatg atctccctgg gaggggtcat catgaatgcc tgcaaaaagg tgacaaacat
   146221 tacaacggac tctggagaaa ccatcatggt gcgcaacgaa cagctcacca ataataaagt
   146281 attacaggga atcgtgcagg tattgggtct agacttcaac tgccattaca aaacgcagga
   146341 agagcgagca aagctgcgat atggctgcat tgttgcgtgc gttgaccaag atctggacgg
   146401 atgtggaaaa attcttggac tgctgctggc ctactttcac ctgttttggc ctcagcttat
   146461 tgtccatggt ttcgtaaaac gactgcttac cccgctgata cgtgtgtatg aaaagggcaa
   146521 taccgtgccc gtggaatttt actacgaaca agagtttgat gcatgggcga aaaagcagac
   146581 tagcctggct aatcatactg taaaatatta taagggattg gcggcgcacg acacccatga
   146641 agtaaaaagc atgttcaaac attttgacaa aatggtgtac acgtttaccc tagatgactc
   146701 agcaaaggag ttgtttcata tttattttgg tggggagtcg gagttgcgaa aaagagagct
   146761 ttgcaccggc gtagtgccgc tcaccgaaac ccagacgcag tccattcata gtgtccgacg
   146821 aattccttgc agcctgcacc tgcaggtaga caccaaggcc tacaagctag atgccatcga
   146881 gcggcaaatt cccaacttct tagatgggat gacgcgggca cggcgcaaaa ttttagccgg
   146941 agggttgaaa tgcttcgcct ccaataaccg cgaacgaaag gtttttcaat tcgggggcta
   147001 cgttgcggac cacatgtttt atcaccatgg cgatatgtcg ttaaacacaa gtatcataaa
   147061 agctgcccaa tactacccgg gctcttccca tctctatcct gtatttatag gcataggaag
   147121 ctttggctcc aggcatctgg gaggaaaaga tgcaggatcc ccaagataca tcagtgtgca
   147181 gcttgcgtct gaatttatta aaacaatgtt ccccacggag gactcatggc ttctccccta
   147241 cgtttttgag gacggccaac gggcggaacc agaatactac gtgcctgtat tgccgcttgc
   147301 cattatggag tacggcgcca acccatcgga gggctggaag tacaccactt gggcccgcca
   147361 actggaagac attttggcct tggtgagggc ctacgtcgat aagaacaatc caaaacacga
   147421 gctcctgcac tacgcaatag accataagat tactgtactt ccgctacggc cctctaatta
   147481 caattttaag ggtcacttga aacgattcgg ccaatactac tacagctacg gcacttacgt
   147541 cgtctcagag cagcgaaata tgattactat tacggagctc ccgctgcgtg ttcctacggt
   147601 tgcttacatt gaaagtataa aaaaatcgag taaccgcatg gcatttattg aagaaatcgt
   147661 cgactacagt agttcagaaa ccattgaaat tttggtaaag ctgaagccaa atagccttag
   147721 ccggatcatg gaagaattta aggagactga ggagcagaat tctatagaaa attttctacg
   147781 tttacgcaat tgtttacatt cgcacctaaa ctttgtaaaa cctaaaggag gcatcatcga
   147841 gtttaactca tattatgaaa ttttatacgc atggctgcct tacaggcgtg atctttacca
   147901 aaaacgtctt atgcgtgagc gcgccgtgtt aaagctgcgc cttatcatgg aaactgccat
   147961 tgtgcgctac atcaatgagt ccgcggatct aaatctttcc cactatgagg atgaaaagga
   148021 ggcgggccgt attttgagcg agcacgggtt ccccccgcta aaccagtcgc tcatcacctc
   148081 tccggagttt gccaccatag aggaactcaa ccaaaaagca ctgcagggct gttataccta
   148141 tatactatct ttacaggctc gagaattgct tatcgcagcc aagactcgtc gggtggaaaa
   148201 aataaaaaaa atgcaagcgc gtcttgataa ggttgagcag cttttgcagg agtctccctt
   148261 tcccggcgcc agcgtatggt tggaggagat tgatgcggtg gaaaaagcta ttataaaagg
   148321 aagaaataca cagtggaaat ttcattaaat gcatgctagg ctttattatg acatatagat
   148381 gttaagcaat tcgttcatca atattttttt caagggtttg aaatatttgg ataatgttct
   148441 gaatactttt ttctaaaagg gttatcaaat cttcttgtga ggctttatga ataatggtta
   148501 acaccatttc ttgcttgtgg ggaatacact gataccccac aaagctaatg tcgggaatca
   148561 tttcataaat acatgttttt agcaggtttc caatggtatg ggtttcatct tttatcgtga
   148621 taatggcctt tgttttttcc tcatccatag aaaacagcac aagttccggc tgcggctctt
   148681 caaagttttc ataaattttt tgaatgtttt ggattcggcc aataatgacg cggcaggcgt
   148741 tttttaaata tgtccgtatg gcctggttga tgcgtggcaa cggtaccgct ggaaagcaaa
   148801 gccccaggcg gtggtgacgc gggtccgagg tcatagagct ttgcttgtaa ccgctaagcg
   148861 ccatatattc ttttttatcc gttggatact gctcgatgtc aaggtgggaa aaatgtgttt
   148921 taacggcaag attaaaggcg gcatgctttc gtcctatgcc ctttttaata tagatatcct
   148981 ctataatcag cgattttcca ggttgtagga agccaatctc aaaagtagga ttaaaaatcg
   149041 ggtacttaag cttagggcct gccacctgaa tcagatcgcg actatagatg gttttcacct
   149101 cacagctatt gtttaaactg cgcagagcaa acaccagtgt ctcattttcg gcataaatcg
   149161 gaatgaaatt aatgcggttt ctaataaatt gttccgtcat aaacaggtcc gtggaatcct
   149221 cgatcttata cccaccgggc ttaatatcaa gcatatagtt gggaatttca tcttgcaaga
   149281 cccgcgatag gccgtggacc gtggctctgt ttatgctctt aaaatccatc ataacattga
   149341 ctggaacgag gggcaactgc tcctcgagct gaaatagttt tttggccgca tttttaataa
   149401 aagggttcga aaaatctatc aaaagcggct tgatatccac gttttggaaa attttttcca
   149461 tttgtattat aaatatattt atatatattc aaattatggt agtttatgac ctgctcgttt
   149521 ctttaagtaa ggaatcaata gatgtgctac ggtttataga gacaaatctt gcggcgttta
   149581 accagcagta tatttttttc aatatccaaa gaaaaaactc aatcatgacg ccccttctca
   149641 tcacgccgca gcaggaaaaa atttcgcaaa ttgtggagtt tttaatggat gaatataata
   149701 aaagcaatag aagacctggg ccgccgcgtg agcagcccat gccggcgtac ccgttattgc
   149761 cgtatcaaca gtcctcggaa gaacagccca tgatgccata tcaacagccc ccgggtgatg
   149821 acgatcagcc atatgagcaa atataccata aaaaacacgc ctcgcaacaa gtaaatactg
   149881 aactgagcga ttattatcaa catattcttg ctttaggcga tgaagacaaa ggtatggaca
   149941 gcatgttaaa actcccagaa agggcaaaaa gggaaagcga cgatgaggac gacatgtttc
   150001 ctataaaaaa actaacgacg taacaattaa acaaaaaata aaaatcatta taaaatgaat
   150061 cttgaatacg tgcacgttgt tcaaaaattt aatcaagtac tcctagaact taccaaaaaa
   150121 gtctgtaccg ttgtgggcgg gaacaaaccc acctattggt atcaccatat tagaagggtt
   150181 tgctcagaat gtccatccat gccgatgagt atgataggtc cgtacctgaa tgtctataaa
   150241 acccaaattg taacaaagga caagaatttt tttatgaatt tcgatcctcc tgctcataat
   150301 gagtacacct ttatcattca aaagctaaaa gaagcagccc gaaacatgcc ggaagacgaa
   150361 ttagaacagt actgggcaaa acttttattt ttacttaaaa gttacataaa atgtaagccc
   150421 tttattaatt aaagaattgt tgcataacta ataaatggcc ggtcgtgtta aaataaaaca
   150481 aaaagagctc atagactcta ccgtaaaaaa caaaaatgtg atgaatctat tccatgaaat
   150541 tataggctca aaaggcaata ttaattttag tgttgtctgg cccaagttta aaaaaatcaa
   150601 acaaagcgtc tatgactaca tttccactct ttctgtgctg gaaaaagcaa gcgttatgca
   150661 aaactttgaa gatgataaga aaatgttgga actttttgta caaaagctgt gggctgccta
   150721 tgaaggctac ttcaaatacc ctgagattga aaaatatgag gtggaaggcc aggtaaattt
   150781 caatcaggta cctcaccacg tcctcgaaaa gtttagccag ttgtataggt caagaatcaa
   150841 ttcagagctt gtcacactca tcctaaacag ctgtgccttt ttgagtaaat ataatgatta
   150901 cattctcaaa aaagacccct acatactaac cataaccccc ggcctatgct tttcccccat
   150961 tcccaacttt gaggacctaa attttaaata tctttacaac agtgataaaa attctcagca
   151021 tgacaaggac tttatcatgt ttatattata taagctttat acggctgccc taggagtgta
   151081 caatgccatc tccattcccg acatcgacgt agaggacctc gaaaatatca tcctatcctc
   151141 ggtgagtcag attaaaaaac agattccgcg ctgcaaagac gccttcaaca aaatcgaatc
   151201 ctcggtacac ctgctgcgca aaaattttaa cacgtattac agcgactatg tgggctcagg
   151261 ctacaaccca accatcatta tggaacagta cattaaagac atatcacagg attccaagaa
   151321 catatcaccg cgcatttcct accagtttag gaccatcatc aagtattacc gcgacatgat
   151381 tgccaccaag catcaaacga tggaccccca ggtattaaac ctcgtaaagc acgtcgaaaa
   151441 gaaattagat atgcttgata gagaaaaaaa ttagtatata tagttatggt gaatcttttt
   151501 cctgttttta ccttaattgt gattattaca attttaatta cgactcgaga gttgtctacc
   151561 acgatgctca ttgtttctct tgtaacagat tatattatta ttaatacgca gtatacggag
   151621 cagcagcatg aaatgaacaa attttcagcg caacaggggt tgcaaaaaaa ttcttttgac
   151681 gaatcttata ataaagacaa aaaacctaat acacatattt cctaccagtg gctggcgcct
   151741 gaactgaagg aagctgagaa caagtactgg tggggcaatg atgatcctta tagccagtcc
   151801 gttctcgctg acgcatcttg aatatctcaa tacctggcac gcccacatca aaaacattgc
   151861 ccaacaacac gggcttgata taaaggtggc cattgtgatc tcaaacacgc atttaaataa
   151921 ttttttgcca gtttccacac cgcttaacat cgaatgtata acctttcccg gctgcggcat
   151981 aaaggagata gaccttctat gggcacgcat taaactattt caacattact gcgcaatcgg
   152041 cgcccgtctt ttatggctgg tgagtgctga catcaggccc tctgtttcaa cgtggccagc
   152101 gatcgccgac agtctaaaaa agggagcaga tgcggtcgtt gttccctatc cctcccggtg
   152161 gaacaacctt atacctaccg tcatcaaaga aatagttgtc cgccaaaaaa aatgccttgt
   152221 ggcggtggat gcacatcacc ttgatacaga tacccaaatt gtaggggccg ggatgggctg
   152281 catcgtccta accctaaagg cccttatggt gcgtctaagt atcggcaaac agcccattaa
   152341 aatactgtgg cccgaccttc acggcaccgc cgagggcatt cccctggaag gggtagaggt
   152401 tggctggttt ttaaacgctt atgcacataa attaaacata cgttgcctag ggcgggatta
   152461 tattgcgcag cacttaaatt aattcttcat ttaaaaagcc cgcatgtaaa cattacgccg
   152521 gctagaagcg atcttcattt aaaccatcaa attatttata taatggctgc aaacattatg
   152581 gcaacaagag ccgcgacaaa gatggccggc aaaaaagagc atcagtactg cctactagac
   152641 acccaggaaa agcgtcatgg ccattacccc ttttcctttg aattaaagcc ctatgggcaa
   152701 acaggtgcaa acatcatagg ggtacagggc tcacttaccc atgtcgtcaa aatgacagtt
   152761 tttccattta tgataccttt tcctttacaa aaaactcgta tcgatgattt tattggtggg
   152821 cgcgtttatt tattttttaa ggaactggat atgcaagcat tttccgatgt aaatggaatg
   152881 caataccact tcgagtttaa ggttgtcctg gtaagctcca gccaagtaga gcttcttcct
   152941 gtgaataata catataaatt tacctatgct ataccagagc tgcaatacct caccccaatc
   153001 ttttatgatc tctcgggggc gctagatttc ccattagata ccctttcggt ccacgtggac
   153061 agtctcactc atcatataca tcttcctatc caaaaccata acctaacaac gggcgatcgt
   153121 gtttttgttt ctggctataa acacctgcaa accattgaaa cgtgtaaaaa taacataatt
   153181 tttatcaaag atataccacc gctttcgtca gaaaaaataa atctatatat accaaaaaat
   153241 cgaataagaa ttccactata ctttaaatct ttaaaagcat ctaagtaata acatttttat
   153301 aatctactcc tagttccgaa ataggctgaa tttctttttt aagcccttta aaccaaggat
   153361 gtgatacaag acccttaaaa gaaagccgct tattttcatt aatggttaaa caatccgtga
   153421 taaactgttt tcccgtctct gaaatgtgat cgggaatata attttctcct ttcaggatgt
   153481 cgtttaaata aaaattttct gcacgaaatc taaagagatt aaccgccacc atacctatcg
   153541 tccacacagt tagaggaagc tggtagtaat agccataata ataaaattct gggcacacgt
   153601 attcccatgt tccaaacata ttatattgag gatggtcttc atttaatcta acagcgcttc
   153661 caaagtcaat gaccttaatc atcttttgtt ttatgtctat aatgaggttc tcgtctttaa
   153721 tatccccgtg gataaagccc ttctcataaa tattttgtat aataagaata agctggaaca
   153781 ttattttttt ggcttcgttt tcctcaagtt ttttaaagta atgataatga agtagatcaa
   153841 cactatttgg aatatattct atgatcagta tataatacat ggcattttca gtatattcaa
   153901 taagcttaat aattccggga gtatcttgca gggctttcat cacgatgacc tcatttcctg
   153961 gaatttcttt tttagatacg tacttaaaaa ccactgattg ccttatttga tgacccaaaa
   154021 aaacgttatt tcttctacca ccctcaaaca taggttttgt tgcaatgaag tacgaatgct
   154081 ccgttgtgga aatcctttcc acctttactg taggataaac cgcatattgt gcctgagggt
   154141 tttttaacac ttttttaaac tgttgttccg gcctggacat gttttattaa ctttatatat
   154201 aaaggattag aaggtttaat ttcaatatat gccttaatga tgggattgta ttcgtaaaag
   154261 gtatagccta atcccacccc cttgtttttt tggtaaaaaa actgtttgcc ctcgtaggat
   154321 atgctatagg cttttacttc ggtttttaca agcggttggc agggattagg caaacgtaaa
   154381 tcgcgttcaa agttttcatg aaaaaggaga gcatttgtgg gctgacacat caggcagccg
   154441 ctttcgccgt tgaaggcgca ttcaatggct gcccttttta gtaaatcgcg gaaagcagaa
   154501 ttaagatggc ttttttcaag ccccctttcg tgaaaacgct catcgatcgt tttttgttcc
   154561 tgactgcctt cgggaatact ataaaacatt ttttgattag ccaccgcgat gtacaaaaaa
   154621 ggctgtacgg ttttctcctc agacggtagc gtatcgtggc taccaatgcg tataatgcgc
   154681 gccttcactt gatcctctcg ggccttatcc cagtacggct ctaggatatg aacctggcgc
   154741 ccgtatttaa gatccaatcc ctcagctccc gttttagaga cgagtaaaat tttaataacc
   154801 tctccgtgta tattcagcgg ggaattccaa agctgctgga tcatgtcacg ctctttagat
   154861 aaaatttttc ctgtaataag agtaaatcgt gttattttgg aggacaggac taacgtatgg
   154921 gtcggctcat cttccgcaaa gtttttcacc ataagatctt tcccatcctt atgaaggagg
   154981 atggcgttgt gcccttcttc tagtaccttt aggggctgaa ggcactgata gccctctatt
   155041 tctaaaaagc gggccactac gtgaaggccc agttccacaa actgggagta aatgagtaca
   155101 ggacccggag acgttttaat attttttagc atgcatacta ttttgggact agaagtttct
   155161 gtgaaggcct ctttgggcag ctgctgaaca gcctctgata atttttcatc ctcttttatg
   155221 gttagcattt cggacgcgaa gatgctgatc atgcgggaac gcacatagta ggaggagcct
   155281 gactcttgct ccgatcctgg caggcagagg gcagcggtat ttattttttc gtgcattcct
   155341 gagctggcgt gcttttccgc gttttcaacg tcccgggcca gcagatattg cctatactgc
   155401 tcgggggaca tttcaacctt ttctataata agaggaagtt ctgtagggaa tagtttgttg
   155461 agttcatttt ggtttccagc atagcttatc atacccacta ggcggtttag cagtttgtcc
   155521 gcgtttaaag gactattcgt tgttttattg acataagcgg tgtagaatct ttcatagtga
   155581 agaggtaaca aaattcgccc gcttagcata ttaaaacagg gcaccatttc aaaagggtcc
   155641 ttcgaacacg gggtccctgt taaaaacaag atacgaatat ttttagcttg cataatatta
   155701 ttgtacagct ggcgggcatt tgttttatcg ttggcgctat tgattattcc tctaaagagg
   155761 ttgtgtgctt catctacaat gagcaggcat ccgtttaagg accctcccgc ctttatgatc
   155821 tgctgcccca tgttgtaagc atctagggac acaaacctaa agcgccgcga gattttctgt
   155881 agctctttgg agtgatccgt agtttccgga tataaaagtt taataagctt tagcaaagac
   155941 tgttggaagt ttgagtgcaa cgatttgggc gcgattagaa tcgggttata aatatgtgaa
   156001 agtgaaatag caagcgaaag actcaaaatg gttttgccca tgcccatctg gtgatagatg
   156061 aggaggcccc gtgtgttttc cccctggcct atcccaaact taggatccga aaaggcggtg
   156121 taaattaaaa actggtagta tttcagtgct cgtgcaaagc gggcagtgag ggaggtgtcc
   156181 ttgctttcct gaagctcttt atacttttca aatacctctt ttaggtatgc ttctatttgg
   156241 acggggaagg aggtgttgtt gtggacgcaa gacatgactc gttataagga tcccatatta
   156301 aaacttcatt agaagaataa ggctgctgat aactagcgct gcacttaaag atggggtagc
   156361 cctttttctt gtaaatccgg tgcctgtcgt agacctggct ggatagcggg ctcagtgtat
   156421 ctttaatgtc cacaacgatg cgtacctttt tttcatccga tccctgccgg gtaatacgac
   156481 ccaagatttg ctccatgttg tttctgcggg gcgttgccat gatgatcgat gtcatatgct
   156541 tgaaagaaat gcctctacgc ccgtagccat aggtcagcaa gatgatggaa gcgctgtgtg
   156601 cctgagagag agcggtattt gaaaccccgc cgcatagaag cgccacctcc ggaacgataa
   156661 tttgtacatc tttgaattct tcggaaagcg cctgataaaa aatttctaaa agtttgcgaa
   156721 attccacgaa aatgatgatg ccgtacggct cattggtccc ccatttttga ggttcagcgg
   156781 tatgcaggga gtacagccgc tttgtctcgt ttactacaag ttgtatacgc gaaggatctt
   156841 gaaggagttt atcaatggtg gcaatggccg ataccttttc gttgatacac acaggtttaa
   156901 tgaagtcggg atgtccttga tattcgattt ccctcacgta cccggaaaag gttgtagtgg
   156961 gacttacggt tctctggggc tgtcctaaat ggtgaaggat aatcttgtcc atcccatcgg
   157021 gacggtccag gggtgtggcg gacagtccta atatccgact aagctgtatt ttccaaaaaa
   157081 ttttgtaatt ctctggcgag tgtaattcat gtgcctcatc taacacgacc agaccgaagg
   157141 gctcaaagaa tggctcaggc ttcttgcgca aggtattaat gatgcccacg atgacgtcgt
   157201 actctttact cgtaatgtcc tttttcttgc acgctgcgtt attgtaagca gctacacgta
   157261 ggtggggcaa gagcaatttt agctcgtcga tccattgtat ttgaatcgcc ttggtgggca
   157321 cgatgaccag ggtagggtac aaaagttttt gaataatact gatcgcaata cgcgttttcc
   157381 ccaaaccggt atttagatgc aagtaaaagc gcccataggg ggacaggagc tttttatgaa
   157441 tcttatcgac catttcttgc tggtagttaa atagtggaaa ttctgtttca acgcatggga
   157501 gagtccgcag cgacacgggg tgcgccgtgt aaaccatgtt aaacatttca aactgctttc
   157561 gcaacaatag gggaaaataa atgtattctc cctgcagcgt gaaagcggtt tcctgtctta
   157621 tggctatgtg ctttggctgc ccgggtaacg cccgcgccgt aatggtgagc gccctaagaa
   157681 agcggccaaa atcatgttgt aatttacttt gcagtttctt ataatttatt cctattccgg
   157741 caaaggatat aatggcctcc attctcacac tggacgggct atatgcagag gttccaaaat
   157801 tcttaccaga ggcgttacga gagggatgcg ctggcaagaa acctctaagc ttttatattc
   157861 aacaaatttt aaatttaatg ggatgtgacg gcaacgagta ccatgttctt tttaccagca
   157921 gctctgagga agcaaatact catatgatca tggccgccgt gcgccggcat ttgctgcgga
   157981 cacaacaaag gcctcatgtc attatcggag cagccgagcc ccctagcgtc accgaatgtg
   158041 taaaggcatt ggcgcaggaa aaacgctgcg tgtacaccat catcccccta aaaaattttg
   158101 aaatagatcc tgttgcggta tacgatgcca tacaaagcaa tacctgctta gcgtgcattt
   158161 cgggcaccaa tgctgttgtc aaaacgttca acaaactcca ggaaattagc aaagtgctag
   158221 gagctattcc cctgcattcg gaaatgagtg atgttgttta tcaaggatgt attaaacaac
   158281 atccgcctgc ggacagtttt tcattaaata gcctctatgg cttcctggga gtaggcatcc
   158341 tgggaataaa aaaaaaggcc atgcagggat tgggaccgct catttttgga ggaggactga
   158401 ggggcggaag ccctaatgta cccggaattc atgccttgta taaaacatta acccagcaaa
   158461 ggccctccat aaaaaaaata aatactgtac ataagctgtt catgaaaatt ttaaaaaaac
   158521 atcagcatgt gtatctgccc atagagggca tgccctctaa tggcatacct gttgaaggcc
   158581 cgaagagcct cccgggttat attttattta gcgttggtcg ttccgccgag gagctacaaa
   158641 aaaaaatatt tactaaattt aatgtaaagg taggccgtat tgttaactta caagaagtgc
   158701 tgtttcgtat taaaatacct caaaaatact gggagacatt attgtttatc caattaagag
   158761 aggatctaac taaagagaat ataaaaagag ttatggctat tttgatgtat ttagataccg
   158821 ttactcctcg tggctctctt cctcctccga gctactcttc ttctttttct taatcgtttt
   158881 tgtttgttct ataataaggg aaaagaactc tgtgggatct tgttccccgt acagattatc
   158941 tgcgaccata agtatgttta ggatggtaaa caggtgagaa tacataaggg tttgcgtttt
   159001 aagaaaaccc tgacgttgaa tcataatgga aaacaccttg caaagccgac tcatcagctg
   159061 ttctgtaata gcgttaagca ttttctggga tttttcttgg ttttcaggcg tgattttata
   159121 ttcatgtaga aagtgtttca cacctgagga gaagaatctt tcctccttcg agagcccatc
   159181 tttgatgatg ggaagttcct tgatcagggc aaaccattcc tcctcttggg cttgcgggtt
   159241 ctgaagatac tgatggcaga tatggtttag aatggtgcac acgtagctaa taagctctga
   159301 gctgattctt tggttggttt tcaaatgctg gcgaaagtag tttttcaccg aagtgcatgt
   159361 aataaacgtc ttcattttct tataatatac aacagtatgt tgagtcttta atttaaaatt
   159421 acaaggagtt ttccaggtct ttgtgtgtat aggtgcttct ttgccgtaga gcttcaacag
   159481 ccggcattgt ttgtgaagca gtgttctgag tagtggctgt tgtataaagc tcagccgaag
   159541 cagcacttgc ggccgctggc ccaccagttg ccatgattag tctgtccgta actgggctgt
   159601 tcataactgg cctgtccgcg accgagctgt tcgtaactgg cctatctgtt gctggcctgt
   159661 ccgtgattgg cttgcctaca ttgcctgtag tggctccagc cggtttagag gtacctggtt
   159721 gtggagtggc tcctgcccac tgctgatctt gataaggatt tataaactgt atatcttcct
   159781 cctcaatagc ggcggcagca gcttttttct ttcttgaaga aaacagataa attagaacga
   159841 tgataataat gattaagacc acgatagcaa cgagaatagt acacatatgt gtggagaaga
   159901 agctcggtgt agaggttggt gacaaacatt cgccataatg ccgcggataa acaggttgaa
   159961 aaaattcaga atccatttaa gatactatta taaataatat ataaaaatgt tgtggcgcaa
   160021 tgaaattaca gaatttatgg atcaactttc caagtattgc caagaaatct taaaaacgtt
   160081 taaacagttg cgtcctagtg aatataaaca gtacaatgaa tttttaacac aagttacacc
   160141 gttgctgcaa aaaacccctg aaaaaattcc agaggaggtt gaccatattt tcgattacct
   160201 agataacgtt gaaaaaattt gtgagctact ggtgcatgct agctcaatta ttattagttc
   160261 aaaaatacga gaacaagtaa aacacggaat gagcttcagc tataaaaccg acctcgactc
   160321 cttggcgggc atcctctctc aaaaacagta cgtgcttatt catctttcaa aaaatattgc
   160381 ggcccactat tttaatacgt gtttaaatca agggaaatcc aggttagatc tcaaggctgc
   160441 ctctgtgttt tataatagcc gtccccggac cgcaagctca gcagaactat atagaaaaat
   160501 gctatacgcc tatggctcgc tacaagaaat taattattat acggaaaaag cccgaaataa
   160561 gacgctggat gtggaggaga gtgacagcat aacgaccatc gaacggacgg cccgtcacaa
   160621 cctttccctt atgcacccgc tagaagccat gggacttacc tttggggcaa ccaacacgaa
   160681 cgcagacccg gaggatctga aggataaaac ggtgataaat ttaacgcttc cgcaggcaac
   160741 agaaagcgtc acctaccatc ttaattccct aatgcagcta aaaaaagtaa gtacgacttc
   160801 aggactaaat acaaacattt tgaaagcgtt tgataatatt atttccgccc ctgtgaaaaa
   160861 aaataaaatg gcctccaagt tggcgcccgg aatggatgtc gtgttcacta gcgataacgg
   160921 aaaaacattt tttacgaaaa acgttttaag caaaaacatg ctagcggggc ccaaagagcg
   160981 ggtgtttgca tataataatc tcattagtaa tttaaataac tcctgcttca tacaaaatca
   161041 caacgatttt ttgagacagc aggactcttg gcccttctat gacgcacaca attttaccaa
   161101 caaattttta atgcagccta ttttttcagg gcagacccgt cctcggctcc agggagccat
   161161 ggaggccgcg cacgtagaaa cgcgtcttac ggcatttttg caaagtattc aaccttccag
   161221 gccacaagat ccctctattt tggcttcccc caagttatct gctctaatct tgaactaaaa
   161281 tcttgaataa aatcttgaac taaaaacagc tacttcttgg atttaaatga tggtcaagct
   161341 tttgaaatca cttagacagc tacgaagagt tttcatgaat tttaaattag agatttgcaa
   161401 aggttacttg cggtcatttt ctgttgattt aaataattat tagaatagta taatgtctga
   161461 agatattcgt cgcgggcctg gcagaccgcc aaagaaaaga gttgttccca actttgagcg
   161521 caaggggatt ctggagaaac ccgttcggcc acaaagccgt ctcgagtttt cctatgataa
   161581 cccgctgata tttaaaaatc tttttattta ctttaaaaat cttaaaagta aaaatatttt
   161641 ggtgcgatgt acccccaccg agattacctt tttttcacgt gaccagtcgc aggcaagctt
   161701 tgttattgcc accatcgacg gaaaaaacgt gaaccattat tacgccagtg atgtcttttg
   161761 gctaggcatc aatagagagc ttgttgaaaa aatgtttaac agcattgacc gctctttttt
   161821 aaaaattacc atcgttcacc gctatgacaa gcctgaaacc ctgtttttta tctttacgga
   161881 ttttgacatt gacaaggagt gcacgtatca gattacagtc tcggagcccg agcttgatat
   161941 ggaccttatt gaaatggaaa aaagcatcag tgaagaaagg ctcaaaaatt atcctctgcg
   162001 gtgggagttt acctccaagc agctcaagaa aacatttagt gacttatcaa actacaccga
   162061 gctcgtgacc attgaaaaac tcggcggcga tacgccgctg cacctgtatt tccaaaagtt
   162121 taactccatc tcataccacg agatgtataa atcttccaac aagatcaacc tgacctcaac
   162181 cattcctaag tcacaggtgt ttcagataaa tgttaaaatt gctcacatca agtcgctggc
   162241 ctcggccatg gtcaccgaca aaatccgcat tctatgcgaa gaaaatggaa acctaatctt
   162301 tcaatcagaa atggatgccc tactattaaa taccattacc ttgaacaaca tgatatagtt
   162361 cggtaaaaat ggctaatagt tagcgcccta aataacacgt tgtaatccgg tcagagttgc
   162421 atcacagttt tcccattttt ttgcctcctc ggcggtggtc accgttgccc tgtcattcac
   162481 ccctggtagg ataaagctaa aggcgttcag tggagcctga caatgcccgc ccaacgtaaa
   162541 ggagctcgga ggattttgcg catcccgaaa acccttggcc atattgttta atacattggt
   162601 tacatcaatc gagtggagtg accccttggg gtccgtgaat gtaaagacgc agtttttaaa
   162661 gcgcatatat gcgatggacg aatcatcggg ggttttgaag gtaactgtat tccccttgct
   162721 gtacttaaag ggggaccatc cggtaaaatt ataccaaatg taagcaataa taattaaaat
   162781 aatcaacaca atagtgatag acaacacaaa atctgtagtg ccgcccatat taaataaaaa
   162841 tattttagac cggcggctta aaatttactt aagtcttgct catggcttac gttactaatg
   162901 atagtttaac tatgctagct taactatact agcttaacta tactagctta actatactag
   162961 cttgactatg ctgattataa ttaaataaaa atatgttgcc ggcttaaaaa ttgtttaggt
   163021 ttgaaaaaat aagagatgga gggggcaatt tatctccatt ctgtttagcc ccactggaag
   163081 acattaaacg ataaataatt acaagaatta aaatgattaa tataagggtt aaaaagggat
   163141 gattcatcac attaattaaa aacgtattta taacgctgtt gcagttgaaa ttttggtata
   163201 ggtcggaaat attacccgtg cctccgtatt ctgcaatgtt ctgacatatg gtgagtccgg
   163261 aggggcactg cttgttcgtc aaaatatttc tatgctccgt tgttttatat gcatttttat
   163321 ttccgttaca cggagcaaac gcacattcag cccatagggt gccggagttc acgcaggcac
   163381 aatactggct atacgcatac tcgtcctttg aacacaatcc ctgtttgtcg catatgctcc
   163441 ctataatagt gtcatcttcc gccgtttgtt gatttttttg cgagcgtgaa atcgcggccc
   163501 aggcattggg ctcctttttt tgcagctcgg aaatcgaagg gcctgtgcag ctaaagtcga
   163561 cccaaatatc attgcacttc gtcgaaactg gcatgcagga cataattgaa attattatta
   163621 agtatatatc atggcaacaa atttttttat ccaacctatc accgaagaag ctgaaacata
   163681 ctacccccct tccgtgataa cgaataaacg acaggacctg ggggtggatg tatactgttg
   163741 ctccgaccta gtgcttcaac ccggactaaa tattgttcgc ctgcatatta aagtagcatg
   163801 tgaacacaag ggcaaaaaat gcggttttaa aatcatggcg agaagcagca tgtgcaccca
   163861 tgaacggctg ctcattcttg caaacagcat tggtttaata gatccgggct acgtgggcga
   163921 gctcatgctc aaaatcatta atcttggcga caccccggta caaatatggg cgaaagaatg
   163981 tttggtgcag ttggtggccc aaggtgacca catgcctgat catgtcaaca tcctaaaaag
   164041 gaaccaaata tttccgctat ttgcgcctac gccaagaggt gaaggtagat ttgggagcac
   164101 gggcgaggcc gggattatga gaacttaatt ttattttttt tcttaacata atgggaggct
   164161 ctacaagcaa aaattccttt aaaaatacaa ccaacattat cagccattct attttcaatc
   164221 agatgcaaag ttgtatttcc atgttggatg gcaaaaatta cataggcgta ttcggtgatg
   164281 gaaatattat aaaccacgtt ttccaagatt taaacttatc attagacact agttgtgtgc
   164341 aaaagcacgt aaacgaagaa aatttcatta caaatctttc gaaccaaatt actcaaaatt
   164401 taaaagatca agaagttgcg ttaacccaat ggatggacgc aggacatcac gaccagaaaa
   164461 cggacataga agaaaatata aaggtaaact taaaaaccac acttattcaa aactgcgttt
   164521 cagccctgtc gggaatgaac gtgctggtgg tgaaggggaa tggcaacatt gttgaaaacg
   164581 caactcagaa gcagtcgcag caaatcatct ctaactgttt gcaggggagc aagcaggcca
   164641 tagacaccac aaccggcatc acgaacacgg taaatcagta ctcacactac acctcaaaaa
   164701 acttttttga gttcattgca gacgcaattt cggctgtttt taaaagcatc atggtcgcgg
   164761 ccgtggttat cgttgtaatc atcgtagggt ttatagcggt attttacttt ttgcattcac
   164821 ggcatcgcca tgaggaggag gaagaagcag aaccgctcat aacctctaag atattaaaaa
   164881 atgctgccgt ttcgcaataa tttaattaaa agtaaaaaaa aaaggtattg ttatagtgat
   164941 ggcagatctt aattctccta tccagtattt gaaagatgat ttcaaggacc aaacctctat
   165001 aggttcttta gaatacgatg aaaattccga cacgatgata cccagcttcg cagcaggctt
   165061 ggaaaactat gaacccattc ccagccctac cacatcatct tcgctatact cacacttgac
   165121 ccacaacatg gaaaaaattg cggaggaaga tgatattaat tttctacacg atacgaggga
   165181 atttacttca ctggtccccg atgaggcgga caataaaccg gaagatgacg aagaaagcgg
   165241 cggcgcaaaa cctaaaaaga aaaaacattt gtttccaaaa ttaagctcgc acaaatcgaa
   165301 gtaaaaattg aaacgaaaaa aaatagaaaa aaatgtttgg agcttttgtg agtcaccgtt
   165361 tgtggtcaga tagtagttgt acgactacct gcatcgcaaa cagcattgcc aactatgtag
   165421 cctttggcga acaaattgaa tttcccttta aatcggccca agtatttatt gccggcccta
   165481 gaaaggctgt gataaatatt caggaagaag ataaagctga gctttcaaag ataattgcta
   165541 agcacaatct ttgggttgtt gctcatggaa cctacttaga tgtgccctgg tccagtagga
   165601 gtgcgtttgt tacccatttt atacatcaag aactacttat atgcaaggag gtcggtatta
   165661 aaggattagt tttacaccta ggcgccgtgg agcctgaact tattgtggaa ggactaaaaa
   165721 aaattaagcc ggttgagggg gttgtcattt atctggaaac gccgcacaac aaacatcata
   165781 catataaata cagtacaatt gagcagatca aagaattatt tttacgtata cgaaatacta
   165841 ggctgaagca tattggttta tgcattgata cggcacatat ttggtcttct ggtgttaaca
   165901 tctccagcta taaggacgct gggcaatggc tgcgctcgct ggaaaacatt cactccgtga
   165961 tcccaccaag ccacattatg ttccacctaa atgatgccgc cacggaatgc ggaagtggta
   166021 tagaccggca tgcaagtctt tttgaaggaa tgatatggaa atcatatagc cataaaataa
   166081 agcatagcgg tctgtattgt tttgttgagt acattacgcg acatcagtgt ccggctatat
   166141 tagagagaaa tctcgggtct tctatgcaac tgcaaaccgc gttaactaca gaatttcata
   166201 cattaaaatc gctattaaag taagtatgaa ttttagcgaa tatcccttag tcattagtgc
   166261 atgcaaaaaa tttctacaga aacgtattac aatagagaat gaagcgctta taaatgctct
   166321 aataaccgct ttagcgcaaa ccaccacgtt gaatgagctt tgtttattgc ctattcaaac
   166381 ctatttgctt agttataaaa atgcttttga gtggatacac ttcgtatgta ttgcaattac
   166441 cactatttta gacaataagt ataattggaa agactgtacc gtagatatta attatatttt
   166501 tcttcacgta acatatattt acaccattaa aactaaggaa tacctagact actgttctta
   166561 aactctttat tttttctata tttacatcaa gaaatgttaa aatttttttt tcaaaaaaaa
   166621 tgatagggat acaatatggt tacatgatat aagcatagat gtaaacaaaa taggttacgc
   166681 ttcatgagat tcatacgtat atatgtaaac agaatagatt atacttcatg agattcatac
   166741 gtatatatat acgtacttta acatatatct tgtaatatta gatgtatgtt tcctttttat
   166801 aaaaggctgt ttttattaaa aaaggctgta tttattataa atcttgctta ggataccact
   166861 gtcaacgtat atcccatgtt ggacaaattg cgtcactatc cagttctttt tttttgattt
   166921 tgtttaatgc tatccttttt gaagggatgg ttgtccacca tatttattcg gtgttcaatg
   166981 aataggacgg ccttttcgta aggcagcgaa gatcgttcca agactccttg agtgatgaac
   167041 gtgttttctt ggatccactt aaaaagcacg tggcattcaa aaatagggca gtgattggac
   167101 ccttggatat gctttggaca gccaaagctt gaaggaacgt agtccttttt ttttaggacg
   167161 agcttctcca cgctggggca acaaagatcg ttcaagtttt ggacggtcgc atttggaatg
   167221 ttgaaatttc gtatccattc accctcgggt cctcccttat gaagaagcag tatttgttca
   167281 tggtctttag taattttaac caagtgttgg aagatatttt ttttacacgc ttcaaaggcc
   167341 tgaagggtgt cggttggcag ggctattgaa ttcgggagcg ggctttcatc gagcgtgaaa
   167401 tggtgaatgt agcgtgactg aaaagcaaat gaccgttgat ttgttttttc aaatatggtg
   167461 tcgattccgc catgaaagaa tagctgcaag atgttaaaag ctgtattttt ttcccaataa
   167521 aaaatcaccg cttctcgtgg gattaaaatc atctgtgtcc cattttcatt atataattgg
   167581 cccataaagc catcaacatc tatcaacacc aaaagcatag tacaataagc ttttagaacg
   167641 gagatcgtta aaaaaataga aagttcgttt aaaatgtggt gatgttgcta aaaaatgtga
   167701 tgtttaaatg ataatgatct cacatgcatt aataaaaaaa acttttaaat ttttgtttta
   167761 atatttgcat gaaaatggaa acatttttag tctgtttatt tcataatgct gctggtttac
   167821 gtcaacagat tcaagaaatt ttgtatctac tgcggatgca catttacgaa acaaatcttt
   167881 acttaaagca ggagctatca cggcttatat acccaaatag gcagctttct tttgtgctac
   167941 ttatgcctct ttccctttta agaaactggg atgacattga atatttgacc gacattgtag
   168001 atgataagca aactctacat tacgcggcaa atttgctgac aatctacgtt ctacatctat
   168061 ccatgtatca aaagctgaca aaaccatatt tccttttagc ggtaaagcgg gtcagcgaaa
   168121 aactcaacaa aaagcagcgg cattcatttt acgaggtatt agtaacctcc gaaacattga
   168181 ataactatga aaacctacct aaaaacattt tgaatacgtt gatgtttgcc gtgcgctacg
   168241 tatttaaacc tacaccgaac tattcggaaa ttatcgcaga gttggaaaaa aaaaataaga
   168301 ttcaccatat tatttttaac atggtgatca cggattttca gcaaatccgt gaacaacaca
   168361 tgtgtaaaca tctgtgtgaa acaaacaatg agcttcgtca ggaatgcaaa gaaattattt
   168421 ttgatttaaa ggtggtagga aatgtttagc caataaactc gtgcccgcat tttttacagg
   168481 tacaatatat agttgaaggc tcatcgaggg cgcgtgtttg tacttctcta taagtacaca
   168541 tacgctgctt gcagttgggg cacttataaa gttgtgatgt cttttcggcg actttttgct
   168601 gcgaacgtag tgtaatttct gtcttctcct ttaatgcggc agaagggcaa agttcggcaa
   168661 acgtcatgct accaattgcc tccggtttta gctcgccgga gattagctta ttaagggcat
   168721 cattatcctg ctgctggtga cttttttttt cgcaattaat aatgtgattg atcatcccac
   168781 aacgggttga atattcttct aaaaaggttt tttcttgctg ctggtacgta taatgataac
   168841 acgaggcctc gattttttgc acgtattcgg tgcataaatt agtattttcc ctgaaaaatg
   168901 tatgtttttg aaacgttcta aaaaacatca tttggatgat atcacgcatt tccaaagtaa
   168961 tatagggttc taaccttttg gaatctttca taactagatc ggtggtaata ttcttagtca
   169021 tacaatttat taaaaacggc ttaatatatt gtaaatattt tttaggcgtg tctgcctgta
   169081 aaaaacattc ttgttctatc ttatttgtaa ggatggtatt ttgcaaatgt ttattcagca
   169141 aatacacgat agaatcgcgg gctatatgca ttttcatata attttttttt aaaatttaat
   169201 acaaaaaaaa gaagtataga ctctcctttc cttctagtgc agttaattag ttagttgcct
   169261 caaaatggag actcagaaat tggtttccat ggttaaggaa gccttagata agtattctta
   169321 tcctcttact gctaaaaaca ttaaagcagt aatacaaaaa gagtacaaag ttgtcttacc
   169381 cacaggttct ataaatagta tactgtacag taacacagaa ctttttgaga aggtcgataa
   169441 gacaaatact atttatcccc cactttggat acggaaaact aactaatcag tagtacattt
   169501 aaaatgacag tttaattagt aaatttaggt taacatagtt aagacaataa ataacaaggg
   169561 agtataggat tatagtagat tatagggtat atgattatag gtatatagga gattataggt
   169621 atataggaga atatatgatt atagaataaa taagattata ggtatatagg agaatatatg
   169681 attatagaat aaataagatt ataggaatgg ctaagctaaa ctaatattaa gctttttttt
   169741 tcaacgaaaa cctaaataca tgggaaatgg cagatataca catgttaaac ataagccaca
   169801 tatcctgtat atactattaa aaatttataa aattaatttt gttaaatttc atttaaacaa
   169861 aaaaaaataa tgtatataca tcagcaagaa attatataca gattatataa ttttctgatt
   169921 tttttttgcc atagcaaaca ttaaaatgtt aagcactaaa atgttaagca ctaaaatgtt
   169981 aagcactaaa atgttatgga actaaaatgt taagcactaa aatgttatgg aactaaaatg
   170041 ttatgcaact aaaagtatgg aactaaaagc atgtaactaa aagcatgtaa ctaaaatgta
   170101 agcactaaaa tatatatgct gcattactca tcatccatct cttcatcctc ctcttcttca
   170161 tcctcatcat catcataggt taagatatat gtgtcatctt ccatttcttc atcttcatgt
   170221 tcataagcat cactgggaat ggcaggaaca ttgaatgtag catttttaaa atattctata
   170281 tcttctgctg aacactcatc taatgatttt ttgacagtct ttttaacttc catggcgtat
   170341 gattccaaat cctctttatg catgaattta cggtagcttt tggccgcatc tacatttgct
   170401 ggagaatccg tatttggctc attgaacagt gagattacac taagaagaac agtttcaatc
   170461 ttttgagctg gagaccaagt cattcccctt tcctcagggt tatctgtgtg taagatagag
   170521 atacatagtc tcccatcagc atagatatta ggatgccaca tttcagagat gaatgttaat
   170581 ttgggtggtt catatggata atttggagga aagttgatct ttgccttgaa caagcctccc
   170641 tcataaaaag tgtcaggtgg accctttaag atgacatccc attcagtcag attattctca
   170701 ttcactgaga ctttaaaatt ttcagaagga ttctctgtta ggtttctgta ctctgccagt
   170761 aaaaatctgg aaaccatggt tatttaatat taattaaatc ccttgactta ttttccctaa
   170821 aagtagatga acctcttttg ttttttatag ggttcatttt tactaaaatt ttgaactggt
   170881 aaacatcctt aacggcataa ttattaagtg agaaggagga tccgtataaa atcctatttt
   170941 gggggtggaa aaaagtttaa gggcataagt atgaactgag aaggaggatc tgtataaaat
   171001 cctaatttgg cggaagtggc tattacgtta aaattagtac cggcaaccgt aataatcata
   171061 tagcccttat catcaatttt ccacattaaa agattattat attcgtatgt ttgtccaata
   171121 tggattgttt tctcgccaga tgttacatgt gttttggttg ttaatggctg aagcttagta
   171181 cagtcataaa taagcccatt actactaaga tatagaggag tggtttgttg tatagtttca
   171241 tatgctaata ttccattttt ccacgtaacg gcttgataat tatttatggt aatgagttga
   171301 aatttcataa gtaataggac atttttagtt gtcgatgtac atttcaacgg tgttttataa
   171361 aaataaaaaa taataattgt taaaactacg acaataacgg ccaaaataat ttcatacatt
   171421 ttttataaca attatacata gtatggtatt taaaatattg gccaaattta aaaaaacttc
   171481 atgattttta aaacagggaa aaagggaatt agattgaata aaaaacgaaa gcacttgtct
   171541 atatattttt tttatcatat tgtcctgggt tgcattttta actggcagag aagtgtcaga
   171601 gtggaatatc actgttgtgg gcctataagg tcttgttaaa ccatgatcgg tcattgtttt
   171661 cgtactagtg tcatttaggg tcgacctaat agctcgatat aaagtgatag gggttaaact
   171721 atcagaaata gtcttatctg tgctaaaatg tgtatagtca tctttatcac taatattatt
   171781 agaaatggca gttgttatat aattactact tgttgtgggt gaaatactgg tgttattagc
   171841 aatagcagtc gttaaataat tactacctat tacaagtaaa ctaatgctag ctacattttt
   171901 aacttcaata aacctaaaaa gccatactaa atacctaaac aacatcctgt tataatatga
   171961 gcagaaaaaa aaattaagta taattaggga attagtcttg ttagcttact attaagaatt
   172021 attattcaga tccctattta gttagaaact gtcgtatagt gaataagact catcatcgga
   172081 tgaagattcc gattcagaca tggattcttt ttcttcctca gaataatctg tttctacttc
   172141 tacaatagaa gaatcagtgt catcctcaga aagagaagcg tttaaatatg gactatcttc
   172201 tataacaaca ttttctgcct cataatcctc ctcgtccatt tccattgtct gtagaagaat
   172261 gtttttagca tcatcatact catttctttt tttgttggaa ggtaatgcat cctcaatgcg
   172321 gttcatgtta agttccttca ttttatggat aatttccgta attcgtgata tttttggcat
   172381 gtaggatggt tttaaggtta aatccacaat gacaggagaa ttttcatttg atgtactctg
   172441 atcttcgatt tctttatcta gaatttttgt ccttttttga gtactggatg ttatcgagga
   172501 attcatactc tgaaatgata tatcaatggg tgctgaacgc ttttttccaa ttaagccatt
   172561 cttaggcgaa tcatctctag ttaattcgtc tttcaacata ctacttttag acaaattatc
   172621 tttagccaag ctatccttag atatactact tctagatatt ttacctttaa ataatatttt
   172681 tctagacatg ttattcttag gcaaagtatt aattcctata tttttataag aaataggttt
   172741 tatgccttta tttaaaggaa tgtccatatc gaagaacttt ctcttacgaa tattttcacc
   172801 acgagcaact tccattttat ctactatggg cagtgtattc tggctactct gttgtttact
   172861 gtgataattc tatgaaaatt gatttacaat caatttttag ttttaaatat attgtggtac
   172921 ctaggacaaa gaaagtatat atggccaata attattccac taaattgatt tccggactga
   172981 tgggtatgga gacatgttgt ccctacaggc aaccgcgaaa ctggccgtag cggcaaacac
   173041 atactccaag aatatccatc caatattgaa ggtctttggg ctgtggtgga aaaacaatac
   173101 actagatgga cctgttaaaa tatgtaacca ttgtaatcaa ataatagtag gagaataccc
   173161 catgtgtttc aatcatggaa tgagtatgga tgtggcttta attcgggcag tcaaagaccg
   173221 caatatatct ttagtccagc ttttcactga atggggagga aatattgatt atggggcact
   173281 ttgtgctaac accccatcta tgcaaagatt atgtgagagt ttgggagcca agcctccaaa
   173341 gggccaaatg tttatggata ctcttataca tctttcagat accttggatg ataatgattt
   173401 aattaggggg tatgagattt ttgaagaaaa taaagtattg gattatgtca atctcatgca
   173461 attaaaaata attctttcct tgaagacccg tatacctctc atggaacaac tagaccaaat
   173521 tgccttaaga cagcttctgc agcgatattg gtatgccatg gctgtacaac acaacctaaa
   173581 agcagctatc cactattttg ataaccatat tcctaatata aagccatttc gtctgcgctg
   173641 tgctttgtat cttaatgatt cctttaaaat ccatgatgct tgtaaaactg taaatatgga
   173701 tcctaatgag atgatgaaca ttgcttgtca gcaggattta aactttcaaa gcattctcta
   173761 tagttatatg ttaggagctg atattaataa ggccatgcta atgtctttga atcatgggaa
   173821 tctttctaat atgtggtttt gtatagattt aggggcagat gcttttgagg aggcaggggc
   173881 gcttgctgga aaaaaaaata aaagagtgtt gcagcatata ttaggtctta acatctttaa
   173941 gcgagagttg attcctcctt gtaaaaatcc tgatccttct caaatccaac ttctgttaaa
   174001 aaactacact ctaaaaaatg tatcaaccat ttttacttat tattgtcagt agtcattgtt
   174061 tatatcagga tatataaccc atttgtttaa tctttttttt tgtattaggc ttcataatcg
   174121 cccacaaaaa aaagattaat cttttatcag atacctaaaa ccttttataa gtgagtctat
   174181 gagatggatc atctcttgat ggtcatcgta agaagcaagc tttctagcaa aaacgacagc
   174241 gttaaagaat ttattgcgct cgtgtctgga taatactttt aatagcgaac caaaacagta
   174301 tttaaaaatt tggcaacagt ttttttgggc tgcaataaac aaacacttga tcagtgcctg
   174361 cttcactttc tgatcggaca tatttgccgc ataacaggct tttttaaact tagtaatata
   174421 attatgtttc gcaagtacca ttaacaagga agctatggga agctgctttt cttggtgaaa
   174481 ttcacgtaaa catttgatgg ccagtgcttg gaagacagtg tgacttatta agtcagaaat
   174541 gatagttttc atggttgtaa aaatatacat aggattttct tgttctgtat atagtttgaa
   174601 aagcttatca ttgcgtgaaa tgatggccat ttttaataca agatagtata gtttatcttt
   174661 agataaaaat gctttgcaag ccgtgattat gtcgatgttg ttgttatgaa tagcgataga
   174721 aagtaatgtt tctattctga atgtttttaa atgccttaac agaggaatgc agtttatgtt
   174781 attatattta acaatactgt aatacaccga atcaatgacg gtcatctgag catcaagccg
   174841 atttattagc aaatttaacg tttttttgga ggcatgacct ttaatggcgg cactaagagc
   174901 gcatagtata gtaaaattgt taaatatatt ttggttaaag agaagcagta atattttcct
   174961 tcggttatag tacgcagcat ctgtgatgat gattggacga taaacgttaa aatgggttaa
   175021 cagcttttta aaaaaacgga agtagttttt ttgtatcgct gtttgcatca tcgaaataat
   175081 gagatggtca gggtacgtaa tgggtaggtc acatgctacc tctaacaaag aataatcacc
   175141 caatctaaag gctgtgttaa aaagcgtact atcatcatac gtatcgaaca ctcctgctgt
   175201 tgcaaaccaa gcaatgagat gaatgtgccg ttccttacaa gctatcgcaa atagggcatt
   175261 tcctatggaa tgtcgaacaa tgtactccct atttttttcc aaaatgtttt gaaaattgta
   175321 tagcgttgcc gcatacagta gacactccat tctggcgtga taatttttac ttttgcatat
   175381 gaatagatgg aagaactcga ataattcttg agaacttgtt aaatgcataa tgtggtgata
   175441 gcttggtgta gttaaatgat gtgagaaaat gcattctatt acatcttttc ggttatgttt
   175501 tagtgcctga gctaaggcat attcaggctc aacccatagt actagtgttt ctagaattct
   175561 gatatttgcc tgctttgcca atgcatactt taaaacactc tggttggaaa acattttgtt
   175621 atgaagatgg acgacagtgt ccatttttat gatgggacca ttccagtata gtcctaaatg
   175681 ctgtagcaga tcatttgtta ggtctgaggc gtcctcggga gtcatataaa tatgttgcaa
   175741 cgcttttttc tgtaaggaga acatttcgcc gtaatcatat aaaaaaaaat taaaatttaa
   175801 ggatagatat aattcaagca taacaactgt taatatttgt tattaacaaa cataaaatca
   175861 agatttataa taggacattt gcagtaaata tacagaatgt aagtaaatgg gatattatct
   175921 atcataatga atcaagggat atttgtatag attaggattt tctgtaataa agatatgaag
   175981 atcatcatag tagaatccat caatcacaat gcaaccacct ttaaggcata atttagtaaa
   176041 ttcagcactc ccatcttctg gatgctttac aactaacatt aaaaactcct cagttacatt
   176101 atctgttata aagtatgatc ctcctggagc catatctagc atgtctctta ttcccataaa
   176161 atcctttttg gggtggtaaa aacttagcaa tttcaatctc ttttctaggt ttttttcttg
   176221 gtatttaagc catttgttat aaaacagttt tcttatgaaa atgcatttga aaatactggg
   176281 aatatttaac catgcttctt ccgagcacat ctccagatat ttactttctt tgtttcccat
   176341 gtctaattta ttgttcacta agttagcaat gaattagtat ataacctatt ttataaccta
   176401 gttataacct atcttataac ccattttata acctatttat aattggctat agctatgcat
   176461 aatctaaatg attaccccta ctaagcaccc tacttttaca tatatggatt cactttttat
   176521 tttgtaaact attagaatta ttttataatt atttattttc attgtaaatg agtggatatt
   176581 tataaaaatc ctcaaccgtt ttaagatagt tttctagaga gaagtaattt ttaccgttaa
   176641 tatataatgc tttcccatta aaatctagtt ttgctatgtt tagtgaaccg ttttctagat
   176701 ctttttgaac aagaaacaga ttttcatcgg ttgcgtcgtc cgtaagcaga aaggtaccat
   176761 taggcttgtt cataaacata cgttctattt cgtcgtcatt tttttgtgaa tagaaaaaac
   176821 ccaacttttt aatccgtttt agctcttttt tatcaatctt tccagactgt tttatatata
   176881 ttttattaca aattttagaa tcctctttgg cttcattata cttattttgc ttgtcctcta
   176941 ttgacataac tgtatttggt aggtaacttc cgtcaaggtg gttccccatg ttttgagtaa
   177001 atttttaatt cagttgtata cttgagacta aaataaatat aaaaatttaa aaaataaaaa
   177061 ttatttttgt aaatctgttt atggcttata gcggtatagg ggggtcgata aaaggtatcg
   177121 gggtagtctc ctacgatatc gtcaattttg gtatagtaac acttgttatg gtagtattgt
   177181 ccaaaacgag tgtgtatgcg ccgatgaagt gtccgcccgc taatggggca gttccaggtt
   177241 aagacaacca tatcacagtc aaaaagagag gaaacggcat aggtgcccaa aggttcatta
   177301 aacagcatac gccgcatata ttttagtttt ttatcaccgt ggtaatagtc acagtttttc
   177361 atgtcctgtt taataggatt attccccatc tatgatacta tataaaaaat ttagttttta
   177421 gctttttcaa aactaaattt tccttatcac agcgtgtaga agaatattta aagatgttat
   177481 atcttttagc gggacccaaa aaattctcat cacttatttt tttttattgt tgtagttcat
   177541 aacagcgttt aggacttata acgatataaa ggtctataaa atatatgcgg gtataatctt
   177601 ataaaatcat cgattttttc ataatattct ccgtttatat aataaagatc gtaacagaca
   177661 ttgatgcgta aatgcattat tcgcgtgttc gttgggcagc taaaggatat cacaacgtag
   177721 tttttttgag aaaagacgaa accacataag tccctaaggg ttcattgaat agtaaacgcc
   177781 atatctgttt taaattttgt tgttcaccat agtagtattc gcactttttc aggtcttttt
   177841 taacaagcct atttcccatt tacgtttata aatagattta gaaatgctat atattacttg
   177901 ttgatgaaag attaacacgt cttatatgta gatgttttct ttaaaaatat ttgcattgca
   177961 acagacgtgg ttctttctta tcagaaatct caaaactcgt ccttatgtta aaccttaaag
   178021 tttaaaattt aaagaagtat ttataaaata taaccatggg aactttttca gtgacggctt
   178081 ctgcaaaaaa tgacaatgcc gtttgtaagt atttaaaaga accaatggtt gaaaataaaa
   178141 attacaaaaa catattaaga aatgagcatg ataaaaaaaa tttaaatgat gctctacgtc
   178201 aacatatcac tgttcataat ccagtagttg attggtgtaa taactattca acattttcat
   178261 ctcaggattt tgaggaatat aaaatttata tacatagtga tcttatggat ggacgaccta
   178321 gtccaaaaaa aacatggtgt gtaatactgt aatatttgtt agtaatgaat taatacactg
   178381 aaattaatat actaaagtgt atttctggct attcccatta tggtagtaat atcattacta
   178441 tttttaagag ctgggtgtgg atttgtgtaa aaatagcatt ctcctccatg ttgtgatggc
   178501 tctgtcatat caaattccca tcctatgcaa cctttatgtt gtaaacatga tgattggtaa
   178561 gtatttatgc taaaccaatc ataactggta aaaaaagtac catcatctat acgtgttttt
   178621 ccaaatggag attgaagatc agcagtagtg ctattaaacc tataaaaacc aggtgtataa
   178681 ttacatgaat tgatggtagg atctatatta atatctttta tatcctgttt tatagcttct
   178741 agacaactca tatcagtaca tgttccacgt acacagtgct gtcctttatc tttacaatcc
   178801 gtatctgtct tacatttttt tttcggtggg ttcagatggt aataactcag tattaaaatt
   178861 atcacaagaa taattgctat aagtatttga ataacaggat gatacatttt aatattaaat
   178921 atatttttta attaaatgaa tagatttaaa taattcttta gaaatattct acaaagaatg
   178981 aaatggatgg ttcaaaaaaa atgtaatata ttgttaggtc aagtaaattt aatattttat
   179041 aatccttttc tagctattgc cattacaaca ttatcctggt atttaagagc aggatgcgga
   179101 tctatataaa acttaggtgt atagttacat aaatggatgt taggatctag tttaagacag
   179161 gtatccttta tatatacagt ctacatgtat tttacatttg ttaatttttt agtgatttta
   179221 gaagaaaaaa gtcaaaattg ttagaagaat atttttatat taaaatgata taagttactt
   179281 taattattac acttaacctg aaaagactta ttacctaaaa tattactaaa aggtaaagta
   179341 atattgtgta attgagtcca taacatgggt gggaaacaaa aatctcgtaa tatgaaaaac
   179401 aaacatccta gaaagagtgc aattgttata agcttgtgta actttacttt aaagtaggaa
   179461 tataaaaata tgagtataag aggaataggc gccattacta atattggctc caacatcctg
   179521 ttgtctacaa aaaaaaataa ctttttttgg ggaaaaaaat attttcaaat agagtgtgtg
   179581 ttataattga tatttttctt tgtttagatt ctatcataat taataaaata ccacacgtat
   179641 ttatgttatg agaatagact gttgattttt aataagtttt tattaaaaat ttaggagtat
   179701 aggtccggtg tttattaaaa tacttataat ctctaacaac ataattatta agttataaac
   179761 taacttataa taagggccta tctattttta ctgataaata tttttaaccc aatgattcaa
   179821 gattttaaag gactttatta atgggagtta tgtttgccca gcagatcata caattattta
   179881 tttcgcaggt aatctcagtc ttatatacat ataataaaat acattactta cagcaaatta
   179941 ttaaacctcc tagcaaggag cctggatact ggcgtaccta tgcaaaccat cacagattct
   180001 gttgggactg tcaaggtggc atctatagga acaaggtatt taaaaatcat ctttctacga
   180061 ctaaggacct taatatagat aaatatttga tgggtttatt tatctgcgca aaaaatgcac
   180121 ccaccaaata aaacacaaac atcctgttta tttacttata aaatgtcgtc atcctacatg
   180181 atataagtga tgaacaaggt ttaataaaaa taattcgtgt tttatttttg tgtagtaagt
   180241 aaatgcaaaa taaaatccca aattttaacc ttttcttttt ttttctatac aagatgttag
   180301 aaatagtatt ggcaacgctg ctgggtgatc tgcagcaact taaggatctt acacctaagc
   180361 agcgggccgt agctttcttc cgagccaaca ccaaagagct agaggacttt ctctaccccg
   180421 atgggcagac tgaggagtta ctccctggat ttcttcttaa ccatttacta gaaccctcag
   180481 gccctattga aattttaacc ggatatcacc tctttcgtca gaatccaaag gcaggtcgct
   180541 tgcgaggcct tgaggtgaaa atgcttgaac ggttatatga tgctaatatt tacaatatgc
   180601 tggctcggct acggcctgag ttggttcgtg acaaggctgt tgagctatat tggctttttc
   180661 gagctatttt aatatgtcat ggtcccttgg ttttggagat tgtacgacat gagacgttgg
   180721 actttgcaga aaccgccttt atctgtgctg cttactttag tgaaccttag gtaatgtacg
   180781 ctctttataa ctttatacca cccactcatg cagtccttgc tgatgccatc cagatgtgtc
   180841 ttgagagcaa cagcgaggca gggatttgct atgtctacct aatgggaggt aacctcaagg
   180901 gcaaggtgcc cggctcgctg cgcaaacgtc tgcgtgccag tccacttcgg caagaacgca
   180961 aaaagaaaaa cgtccttccg ccccacgaat tcctactcct gctccacggg atttaatttt
   181021 tttcgtagga gcgctactga gaggatctcc tcagcgttgg caatccgacg ttggaagcgg
   181081 agcctatcag cagcagcctg ttcccagggg cccttgcgat caatgtcatc ggcttcccac
   181141 acgtctacta aaccatcatc tgtagcaaaa tggaccttta tatcccgttg tctaattttt
   181201 atactggaat agaacgcctt ccacttagta tttacttcgt gaagagcgtt attgttatca
   181261 aatcctttat taaaattttt agaatcatga ttattgtcgt tcaggggtac ttcatttaat
   181321 gacatcaatg tattctcaag agaggtattt tcatcccagt cactatcatc acttaaatct
   181381 tcatttcccc cgagaatgta ggctaacata gggttcgtgc ctatatttga taaatggtgg
   181441 gagacagatt taataggctc attttgaacg gaggattttg aaggacctgg ttgaatgcta
   181501 ttaagaggtt ttttacgacg tctgcggctg cgtttatttc tcctcgtcat ttatagtttt
   181561 tttaaatact tgtttaaagc atgagtttaa attttagata tcagtaacgt attctttagt
   181621 ataaatcggt aatgtttttg aagaaaagag ttctaataga ataaatagtt tataataaat
   181681 agtttacaat aaataagtta aattgggtgt taggaacact attttaaatt gatttttttc
   181741 cggaaataat tattgagtag atagaagtat gatgccatct actttacaag cacttgctaa
   181801 aaaagtactg gccacaccgc atatatctaa aaaatattgt cagtctaagg agtactgtca
   181861 tatattaaaa tgttgtggtt tatggtggca tgatgctcca attacaattt atccttgtat
   181921 aaataaaata ttgataaaaa cagcaagctt taaacatggt ttagagttga atgtcgcatt
   181981 catgaaagct gtacaggaaa ataattatga tctaataagg ctgtttattg agtggggtgc
   182041 ggatatcaac tttgggttgg ccactgttaa tacagaccgt acccgggacc tgtgccggga
   182101 actaggtgcg aaggaagctt taagtgaaaa agaaatttta gaaatatttg ataaaataca
   182161 gtatattaaa agtagcagta atattattgt atcccatgaa ttattatcta ataaccccct
   182221 tttcttaaat aatgatcaat tgaaattaag aatgttcgat gaactacata aactatcaat
   182281 caactttgta ttacatgaga tatcatttaa tgaaatgcta actaggtatt ggtatagtat
   182341 ggcgatacta tataacctca ccgcagccat tcaatatttt tatcaatcct acaagcattt
   182401 taaagattgg cggttaatat gtgggcttgc ttataacaac gtgtttgacc ttcatgaaat
   182461 ttataataaa gagaagactg atatgaacat tgatgaaatg atgcagttgg cctgtatgta
   182521 tgatggtaat tatacaacca tttattattg ttttatgttg ggggctgaca tcaatcgggc
   182581 aatgattgcc tcgatcataa atttttgtga tggtaactta ttcctttgta tagatttggg
   182641 ggctgatgta tttgaagaga gtatgaaaat ggcaatagaa gatcataatg acgtattaga
   182701 aagtatctta tcatttaaaa attattatag ttcagacgtt tctctgttat cattaaagac
   182761 gacagatcca gaaaaaatta atgccttgtt agaagaagaa agttacaaat caaaaaatag
   182821 gttgatatat aaaagttatt gatattacaa caataactat ttttttttgc aaaatttaaa
   182881 attttttgca aaaaaaaata tgtccacacc atcttcttta caagtccttg tcaaaagggt
   182941 gctggacttc cagcatgtat ctgaagatga ttactgtatt ttaaaatgtt gtggattatg
   183001 gtggcatgga ggcccaatca tactttctac taatgaggat aatcaaatga tgataaaatc
   183061 agcaagcttt aaagatggtt tagagataaa tctcgcatta atgaaggctg tacaagaaaa
   183121 caattgtagc ctaatagagc tgtttaccga atggggtgca gacattaatt ctggattggt
   183181 tactgtcaac acggaataca cccgaaacct atgtcgaaat ctaggtgcta aggagatatt
   183241 aaataaacgg gaaattttag aagtattttt aaaattaaag aattttaaaa gtagcagtaa
   183301 tattattgta tcccatgaat tattagataa taatcctctt ttcctaagtg aagataatga
   183361 ttatttgaga agaataatta attgtaatct aaggagaata tcaattaact ttatattgga
   183421 tgaaatatca tttaatgaaa agctaaccag attctggtat agtcaggcgg tactatataa
   183481 tcttactgaa gctatccaat atttctatca aaaatataag cagtttaaag attggcgatt
   183541 aatatgcggg cttgctttta ataatgtgtt tgatcttcat gaaatatata acaaagagaa
   183601 ggttagtatg gatattaatc aaatgataga gataacctgt gcatatatat gtagttattc
   183661 cactatttac tattgttttg taatgggagc tgacattaat cgggcaatga ttacctcggt
   183721 tacaaaatct tatacttgta acttgttctt ttgtatagat ttaggagcta ctgccttcga
   183781 agagtgttta gaaatagcaa aacaacagga taataatgaa ttagtaaaaa tattatcatt
   183841 gaaaaattat tatagtccag atagctccct tatatcatta aaaataacag atccggagaa
   183901 aattaatatc ttattagatg aggaaaatta tgagtcaaaa aatgggttaa tatatgaaga
   183961 atctaatata aaattatttt ttcataatag cgatgatata ttttgataga ggttttggtg
   184021 ctgatggatt tttataggat cacatgacta taattttatt ttttttccta gaccaaaaaa
   184081 aattaaagtg atcgtgttat aattaacatt tttttgtact cggatcttag atatagaaag
   184141 gtgatatatg ttgttgttat catcacattt attaagtata cgcagaaaag cataacaccg
   184201 gcttccatgg tttataaaag atcttttttg aaaaaacatt aaattttagt cgctttcaat
   184261 gtctaagtag gtttgccaat agtatacagc caaaatactt agcagaatat ataaagtgaa
   184321 ttctctacca ataaatttta tagagaaata acataagatt gccataattt gacactttaa
   184381 tatgaatatc aggaatgcca acaacgtgta gaccaaacac cagacatcac aaataaacat
   184441 agctaaagat ttctccgcaa accagtatgc acggcggcaa tttattttct tcggaaaata
   184501 tattaagttt tataattccg caggtggcga tctgattcct cacatcccaa aatcatgcgt
   184561 accgcggcgt gtcgtcgctg ccgtacggcg ggggcggcgc cgcctcggcc ggcttttttt
   184621 gcgccgcgca gagcttgagc aggccctcga tgccgtagca tatgaacagc accagcaggt
   184681 tgaccgccag cacgtagagg aaccacacca gatagccgtt catggctggc ggcgatttgt
   184741 gacaaaaaaa cattaagttt tagtaccgcg gcggcggtat ctcaggcggc ggcggggcgg
   184801 caacatttct tattatatgg atattatcac acacctcatc tatcatgcaa tatacgattg
   184861 ctaatatcag gttgcccact agtatgcaga gaaaccacgt aagataaata ttcatcctgg
   184921 cggcgttttt tgacgaaaaa acattaaatt ttagcccggc attttttgat gcctactgca
   184981 ataacgccca ccacagcagc aggaataatt ttaatgttta acgccaacaa cagcaggaat
   185041 aattttaatc tttaatgcca acaacagcag taataatttt aatctttaac gccaacaaca
   185101 gtattaataa ttttaatgtt taacgcctac cacagcagta ttaataattt taatgtttaa
   185161 cgcctaccac agcagtagga ataattttaa tgtaggaata attttaatgt ttaacgccaa
   185221 cagcagcagt aataatttta atgtttaacg ccaacaacaa caggaataat tttaatgttt
   185281 aacgccaaca gcagcagtaa taattttaat gtttaacgcc aacaacaaca ggaataattt
   185341 taatctttaa cgcccacccg caaaattcgt ccggcccgcc acagcaacag aataatttta
   185401 aactttgacg cccaccaaaa cggtatgcat tttggcaccg cgaaattcct tccggccagc
   185461 cgcaacttgt gtaactacct ctccgccgcc gccgcgaaat tctgcatctt gtgtaactac
   185521 ctttccgcac cgcaaaaccg caaaaataat tattcccccg taaaaaaaaa taattatttt
   185581 tttttcacaa aaaagatctg cactataata taaaattgta cctgctttat atataataaa
   185641 ttt
//
