# Supplementary material for: A synthetic genomics-based African swine fever virus engineering platform
Source: Sci Adv. 2025 Mar 26;11(13):eadu7670. doi: 10.1126/sciadv.adu7670 (PMC11939070; doi:10.1126/sciadv.adu7670)
Supplement: Supplementary file 2 — Data S1 to S5 [file sciadv.adu7670_data_s1_to_s5.zip › adu7670_data_s3.gb]

LOCUS       ASFV_KenyaDCD2vmChHomFin      186671 bp    DNA     linear   VRL 13-JAN-2025
DEFINITION  ASFV_Kenya_IX_1033_WSL.
ACCESSION   0
KEYWORDS    .
SOURCE      ASFV_Kenya_IX_1033_WSL.
  ORGANISM  ASFV_Kenya_IX_1033_WSL.
FEATURES             Location/Qualifiers
     source          1..186671
                     /organism="ASFV_Kenya_IX_1033_WSL"
                     /note="Annotations transferred from African swine fever
                     virus strain Ken06.Bus (KM111295)"
     repeat_region   1..2150
                     /Identical_Bases="2,150"
                     /Mismatched_Bases=0
                     /Frequency=2
                     /Percent_Identical="100%"
                     /All_Locations="1+; 187,015-"
                     /annotation_group="Repeat 1"
                     /Color="#cc0000"
                     /modified_by="walter.fuchs"
                     /label="Repeat 1"
     misc_feature    2151..2152
                     /Original_Bases
                     /label
                     /note="Geneious type: Editing History Insertion"
     misc_feature    2196
                     /Original_Bases="A"
                     /label="A"
                     /note="Geneious type: Editing History Replacement"
     CDS             2576..3100
                     /gene="BA71V-KP177R"
                     /codon_start=1
                     /product="BA71V-KP177R"
                     /note="similar to African swine fever virus E75 strain
                     E75of INSD accession FN557520"
                     /translation="MLHIKMTISTLLIALIVLLIIILVVFLYYKKQQPPKKVCKVDKD
                     CGSGEHCVRGTCSSLSCLDAVKMDKRDVKMDSKISSCKFTPNFYHFTDTAAEQEFGKT
                     WHSIKITPSPGESRTSQEICERYCLWGTDDCTGWEYFGDEKDGTCNIYINPHLALKYT
                     KDHVLYLPRNHKYA"
                     /modified_by="walter.fuchs"
                     /label="KP177R"
     CDS             complement(3240..3491)
                     /gene="BA71V-L83L"
                     /codon_start=1
                     /product="BA71V-L83L"
                     /note="similar to African swine fever virus E75 strain
                     E75of INSD accession FN557520"
                     /translation="MDTSLKNNDGALEADNKNYQNYKDEPDKISDVLDDTKYNLMVEC
                     CHKNYSTFAPQWDVNERNYIDIPEGPSAKKSIVHRCTII"
                     /modified_by="walter.fuchs"
                     /label="L83L"
     CDS             complement(3574..3852)
                     /gene="BA71V-L60L"
                     /codon_start=1
                     /product="BA71V-L60L"
                     /note="similar to African swine fever virus E75 strain
                     E75of INSD accession FN557520"
                     /translation="MGDTLSKQMSSTETLSFKEEQAHCNNKTSENQPKIIDDNKCTDS
                     QNTDSQNTDSQNTDSQNTDSQDTDSQNTDSSKVYSIALNKDWHLYVMI"
                     /modified_by="walter.fuchs"
                     /label="L60L"
     CDS             complement(4035..5096)
                     /gene="MGF 360-3L"
                     /codon_start=1
                     /product="MGF 360-3L"
                     /note="similar to African swine fever virus E75 strain
                     E75of INSD accession FN557520"
                     /translation="MQPSTLQTLTKRVLATQHVSKDDYCILKRCGLWWHDAPITLYTD
                     GEQILIKTPCYKEGIKLNTALVLAVKENNYDLIVLFTEWGANINYGLLSVNKEHTRNL
                     CRKLGAKEGLEASEVLRFFFETKRHKTSSNIILCHKLFSNNPFLQNVNMVELRMIIYW
                     ELKDLTTNLIVNESSFTEMLTKYWYGIAVKYNLKEAIQYFCQEYEHLNEWRLICALSF
                     NNVFELHEICNTMNMNINKMMQLACMRDNNFLTIYYCFALGADINCAMYDSVSNFRIE
                     NMFFCMDLGADAFEESLELAELHGYSVIVDILSLKIYKANPILLAKETDPEKINTLLK
                     NYYPKNMLAYDICNVDNYL"
                     /modified_by="walter.fuchs"
                     /label="MGF 360-3L"
     CDS             complement(5290..6105)
                     /gene="MGF 110-1L"
                     /codon_start=1
                     /product="MGF 110-1L"
                     /note="similar to African swine fever virus E75 strain
                     E75of INSD accession FN557520"
                     /translation="MFALQIFTLLSIPTLFYTYELVEPLELTRTPPEKELGYWCTYAN
                     HCRFCWDCQDGICRNKAFKNHSPILENDYIANCSVYHHNNFCTYYVTSIKPHKIYRTE
                     CPQHISHEWHEAVIRKWQKLLTYGFYLVGCVLVVNYIRKRSLRTIIYLVVLLVIFFLL
                     SQLMLYRELEHKKHKIGSIPPERELEHWCTYGKYCDFCWDCQNGICRNKVFKNHPPIG
                     EHDFIRHNCWTIHLPNRCYYQKVYKYSDTHIMECSQPTHYKWYDNLMKKQDIM"
                     /modified_by="walter.fuchs"
                     /label="MGF 110-1L"
     CDS             complement(6248..6589)
                     /gene="MGF 110-2L"
                     /codon_start=1
                     /product="MGF 110-2L"
                     /translation="MGFFSYLSLVLVGLASLTSLASLANLQDFSTDNPLEEELRYWCQ
                     YMQNCRFCWACQNGLCKNKVLKDMPSVQEHSYPMEHCMIHRQCKYVRDGPIFQVECMM
                     QTYDVIHLLNA"
                     /modified_by="walter.fuchs"
                     /label="MGF 110-2L"
     CDS             complement(6688..7062)
                     /gene="MGF 110-3L"
                     /codon_start=1
                     /product="MGF 110-3L"
                     /translation="MLVIFLGILGLLANQVFGLPAKNAGHLHSTEEPPKEELGYWCTY
                     MESCRFCWDCEHGICKNKVNESMPWIIENSYLTPCMVSRWYNQCTYDEGNGQYHTMDC
                     SDPVPHNTPHRLGMKIYEREDL"
                     /modified_by="walter.fuchs"
                     /label="MGF 110-3L"
     CDS             complement(7412..7786)
                     /gene="MGF 110-4L"
                     /codon_start=1
                     /product="MGF 110-4L"
                     /translation="MLVIFLGILGLLANQLSGMPTQAGGHLRSTDNPPEEELEYWCTY
                     MESCKFCWECTHGLCKNKVNESMPTIIENSYLTSCEVSRWYNQCTYDEGNGHYHVMDC
                     SDPVPHNRPHRLGMKFYKKEDL"
                     /modified_by="walter.fuchs"
                     /label="MGF 110-4L"
     CDS             complement(7982..8353)
                     /gene="MGF 110-5L"
                     /codon_start=1
                     /product="MGF 110-5L"
                     /translation="MLVIFLGLLGLLANQVLGLPNQPAGQLHPTDNPPKEELGYWCTY
                     TESCKFCWNCQNGLCEGKLENTTILENEYVQSCIVSRWLNKCMYDLGQGIHHVMPCSE
                     PKPWNPYKILKKEWKENVSQN"
                     /modified_by="walter.fuchs"
                     /label="MGF 110-5L"
     CDS             complement(8575..8931)
                     /gene="MGF 110-6L"
                     /codon_start=1
                     /product="MGF 110-6L"
                     /translation="MLVIFLGILGLLASQVSSQPVGQLRPTEDPPENELEYWCTYMES
                     CQFCWDCQDGNCINKVDGSVIYKNEYVQPCSVSRWLNKCMYDLDKGIYHTMNCSQPRS
                     WNPYKCFRKEWKKDEL"
                     /modified_by="walter.fuchs"
                     /label="MGF 110-6L"
     CDS             complement(9892..10173)
                     /gene="p285L"
                     /codon_start=1
                     /product="p285L"
                     /translation="MLLEEVILIALILIWIAIILYSSIQIRIKPGSSVPHRCECGHKA
                     SNESPRPGFHRCEYDHPQFERTHFCNRHSCIPCCSPHQACLRFQSYHRV"
                     /modified_by="walter.fuchs"
                     /label="285L"
     CDS             10915..11283
                     /gene="MGF 100-1R"
                     /codon_start=1
                     /product="MGF 100-1R"
                     /translation="MVKLFYNPIKCLFYRRSCKKKLRKALKKLNFYHPPKECCQIYRL
                     LENAPGGTYFITENMTNELIMIAKDPVDKKIKSVKLYLTGNYIKINQHYYINIYMYLM
                     RYNQIYKYPLICFSKYSKIL"
                     /modified_by="walter.fuchs"
                     /label="MGF 100-1R"
     CDS             complement(11406..12278)
                     /gene="MGF 110-9L"
                     /codon_start=1
                     /product="MGF 110-9L"
                     /translation="MKVIVFLLVLMEVQRVIQSQPFPGTGELPMTRRPPKRELEYWCT
                     YARSCDFCWDCRHGVCKNKVFEKHPLIKKNDYIQICRVSRYGEKCRYFTDSKIRRFHI
                     MSCTNPTYYDWFDELMQVREDRIIDVENIKHTCLCMVATIALMVYIRKQYSRMRMQAA
                     TRLLIFLGIYLLLGILMTNIIMNLPLSTDNPMQMRRSPKEDLKFWCTYAKHCDFCWTC
                     KNGMCKNKVFKDHPTIIENDYIVNCTVSRWHDRCMYEAHFRIHYQHNMNCSQPTELEW
                     FTALKRHVINQDDL"
                     /modified_by="walter.fuchs"
                     /label="MGF 110-9L"
     CDS             complement(12521..12901)
                     /created_by="walter.fuchs"
                     /Color="#ff00ff"
                     /modified_by="walter.fuchs"
                     /label="MGF 110-11L (F2)"
     CDS             complement(12996..13361)
                     /created_by="walter.fuchs"
                     /Color="#ff00ff"
                     /modified_by="walter.fuchs"
                     /label="MGF 110-11L (F1)"
     misc_feature    13009^13010
                     /Original_Bases="C"
                     /label="C"
                     /note="Geneious type: Editing History Deletion"
     CDS             complement(13962..14729)
                     /gene="MGF 360-4L"
                     /codon_start=1
                     /product="MGF 360-4L"
                     /translation="MNSLQVLTKKVLIENKVFSNYHEDDICILQQLGLWWENGPIGFC
                     KQCKMVTIGSMSCSDVDSYELDRALVKAVKENQTDLIKLFVLWGAEINYGIICAKTEK
                     MKDLCIQLGADPEFLDKGLYDMFVYLVKQKKVLLAIDIYYDNILILDSFDSHDFHMLI
                     DFMYNRFILNLDEKEEMTRNTLILKFWYKFAIDFNLVKPIRYLSKKFPHLDYWRLKTA
                     IYLGNVAEVYYAYFRENIRLDPNHMMSIACIHIPEIN"
                     /modified_by="walter.fuchs"
                     /label="MGF 360-4L"
     CDS             complement(15576..16703)
                     /gene="MGF 360-7L"
                     /codon_start=1
                     /product="MGF 360-7L"
                     /note="similar to African swine fever virus E75 strain
                     E75of INSD accession FN557520"
                     /translation="MNSLQVLTKKVLIENKAFSNYHEDDSFILQQLGLWWENGPIGFC
                     KQCKIVTIGSMSCSDVDSYELDRALVKAVKENQTDLIILFVLWGANINYGIMCAKMER
                     TKDLCIQLGADPEFLDKKLYNMFVNLIKQQKVLLPIDIYYDNILILDSFNSHDFHALI
                     NFIYNRFILNLDEKEKMTRNTFVLKFWFKFAIEFNLVKPIRYLSKKFPHLDDWRLKTA
                     VYLGNVDEIHHAYFQENIRLDPNHMMSFACMYPQNKLGIYYCFALGANINTALETLIR
                     FINHEVNREITFFSNYGIWSNIHFCISLGANPDTKKIQETLLREEKNVIMKLLFKKGL
                     LSPHSILHKKILEPSEVRKIISTYEHTETFHSFSSLRDNLR"
                     /modified_by="walter.fuchs"
                     /label="MGF 360-7L"
     misc_feature    17417..17419
                     /Original_Bases
                     /label
                     /note="Geneious type: Editing History Insertion"
     misc_feature    17622..17623
                     /Original_Bases
                     /label
                     /note="Geneious type: Editing History Insertion"
     CDS             17793..18008
                     /gene="BA71V-X69R"
                     /codon_start=1
                     /product="BA71V-X69R"
                     /note="similar to African swine fever virus E75 strain
                     E75of INSD accession FN557520"
                     /translation="MLLLYTVMILTCIIYKLVPDNKYWPIHMFFFIIVYIVYMYEKLD
                     IHEKSQFWNHTMARLSGCPVPTIICNC"
                     /modified_by="walter.fuchs"
                     /label="X69R"
     CDS             complement(18306..19112)
                     /gene="MGF 300-1L"
                     /codon_start=1
                     /product="MGF 300-1L"
                     /note="similar to African swine fever virus E75 strain
                     E75of INSD accession FN557520"
                     /translation="MVSLTTCCLKNIVNQHAHLENTVLLYHLGLRWNCKTLYQCTQCN
                     GVNYTNLHSDQCKNKDLFLMKVIVKKNLAVARTLLSWGASPEYARLFCRNTDEEQALN
                     LQHMVEVPSYKILKRLTMSYKENDEQLLITFYLLNLSTNVSANLREQVRFNIVSYIIC
                     DLAIHQTFKTFYAKNYSLSTLYCIFLAIYYKLYTALRKMVKIYPGLKSFAYLIGFMFD
                     DETIMETYSSTDDEILECKNKIIAIKGCYGNIHCRSDIDHMYAFSQNNFW"
                     /modified_by="walter.fuchs"
                     /label="MGF 300-1L"
     CDS             19881..20189
                     /created_by="walter.fuchs"
                     /Color="#ff00ff"
                     /modified_by="walter.fuchs"
                     /label="MGF 300-2R (F1)"
     misc_feature    20163^20164
                     /Original_Bases="A"
                     /label="A"
                     /note="Geneious type: Editing History Deletion"
     CDS             20174..20422
                     /created_by="walter.fuchs"
                     /Color="#ff00ff"
                     /modified_by="walter.fuchs"
                     /label="MGF 300-2R (F2)"
     CDS             complement(20511..21503)
                     /gene="MGF 300-4L"
                     /codon_start=1
                     /product="MGF 300-4L"
                     /note="similar to African swine fever virus E75 strain
                     E75of INSD accession FN557520"
                     /translation="MLSLFNIALKALTLKKSDEFLKRDKEILTRLGLCCKNYNIIDKC
                     SECGNICPNGQQHGACININYLLIYAVKRDNYMLAYRLLSWGANEKFANYFRRPLPHL
                     KPLIPKKELTPKDIKQLAYEHFHSDSELITIFEVFRRCRNINDCLKFFYKKNIEFEIY
                     FARLHVYIKTSYKRSWYWFCIFIAVKHSMNQALNKIIKTSVPRFYHKTTLNLVLFLSA
                     CFYENVEWMKSFFYKENKKIQKRMLNYGMEWAATHGKVRTFICCYTLGGTASLELYKR
                     AYYYERFMIMALCSYLANIQINNPWAGLNPYMMMQNKEKFLPLKFSEETQYFYI"
                     /modified_by="walter.fuchs"
                     /label="MGF 300-4L"
     CDS             complement(21657..22616)
                     /gene="MGF 360-8L"
                     /codon_start=1
                     /product="MGF 360-8L"
                     /note="similar to African swine fever virus E75 strain
                     E75of INSD accession FN557520"
                     /translation="MLSLQTLAKKALAKQSVPEEYHYILKYCGLWWQNKPIHLCDYCN
                     YVIVNSTPFKGELHLDVALIMAIKENNHDLIRLFTEWGANIYYGLSCARTEYTQELCR
                     KLGAKDGLDKKDIFIGLLRHKTSNNIILCHEIFNKNPMLGILNMQELAGEIHRELKHL
                     IFYILDNVPINTLVKYWYAIAVKYKLKRAISFFFQTYDHLNMWRLMCAISFNNVFDLH
                     EIYEQKIVHMDIDKMMHLACMQDDNFLTIYYCFVLGADIDRAINVTLWHHQTNNLYFF
                     KDLKGLKEQNGLTARPLLLPNITDPKKIYTMLKNYLPISSNSR"
                     /modified_by="walter.fuchs"
                     /label="MGF 360-8L"
     CDS             complement(22788..23852)
                     /gene="MGF 360-9L"
                     /codon_start=1
                     /product="MGF 360-9L"
                     /note="similar to African swine fever virus E75 strain
                     E75of INSD accession FN557520"
                     /translation="MVLSLQTLTKKVLARQYPAECHHHFLKCCGLWWHDGPIVYHQNQ
                     KKIWSPIFTDGVTLNAALVKAVKENNYDLIKLFTEWGANIDYSLLAVNTEYTRDLCRE
                     LGAKEQLNQQEILHFFNMVKRDLTGSNIILCHEVFSHNSILETVNRTKLRGIIYEQME
                     ALMENTDVLSELLTKYWYGMAVEFNLTKAIHYFYQRYDHLHEWRLMCALFYNNVFDLH
                     ELCAKEKVHMDMDKMLKWACRKNYNYLTIYYCCIVLGADLNKAMFHSILFYNLGNMFF
                     CIDLGADAFEEGKTLAYQNDKSFIASILSLNCYSMNDSLSLNEIDPIVIKRMLKNYHS
                     KNMSMAHKYYIKYGFNNMDD"
                     /modified_by="walter.fuchs"
                     /label="MGF 360-9L"
     CDS             complement(23936..25006)
                     /gene="MGF 360-10L"
                     /codon_start=1
                     /product="MGF 360-10L"
                     /note="similar to African swine fever virus E75 strain
                     E75of INSD accession FN557520"
                     /translation="MFPSLQSFAKKILASQHVLPEDYYHILKYCGLWWYTAPISLDCK
                     HMLIRLPYFADGLDLNTALMIAAKENNYQLIKLFTEWGANINYGYICANTQPTREFCW
                     ELGANYRMDKKKVIHMFFKFIENKTSQYIILCHKLFNENPFPTYVIIREIKSSLYWRL
                     RRLVEDEDLLRDVSDGDMLTIYCFMVALQNDLREAVSYFYEHFKHMNTWWLICALYFN
                     KLSDLHYLYEQEKIRIDINEMMRIACTKDNNFLTMYYCFILGADINMAMLAAIQFFNI
                     DNLFFCIDLGANAFEEAKALAEQRDYYLISQRLSLDIYHPDPSLFTLKEANPKKIYHL
                     LNNYKSKSMLAYLDYHINDTTS"
                     /modified_by="walter.fuchs"
                     /label="MGF 360-10L"
     CDS             complement(25033..26094)
                     /gene="MGF 360-11L"
                     /codon_start=1
                     /product="MGF 360-11L"
                     /note="similar to African swine fever virus E75 strain
                     E75of INSD accession FN557520"
                     /translation="MLPSLQSLSKKVLAKQCIPVDQYHILKSCGLWWYDGPITFYTYR
                     NKMFIKSTCFSEGIELNTVLMKAAKENNHDLIKLFTEWGADINYGLVCAHSEHTRDLC
                     RELGAKDRLDKEYILKIFFDTTRNKTDSNIILCHEMFSNNPNLKHVDDLDLREEIMWE
                     LRGLMEITYMLDHDNSFSNMLTKYWYAIAVDYGLKKAIHYFYQKYTHLHRWRLMCALF
                     YNNVFDLHELYEIERIRMDIDEMMHIACIQDYSYSTIYYCFIMGANINQAMFVSIQNY
                     NLGNMFFCIDLGANAFEEGKALAIQKENYLIADALSLKHYNPVISLLSAVTDPEKINS
                     MLKNYHSKNMVVFLDYERR"
                     /modified_by="walter.fuchs"
                     /label="MGF 360-11L "
     CDS             26283..27875
                     /gene="MGF 505-1R"
                     /codon_start=1
                     /product="MGF 505-1R"
                     /note="similar to African swine fever virus E75 strain
                     E75of INSD accession FN557520"
                     /translation="MFSLQNLCRKTLPDCKLPEFFDDYVLQLLGLYWENHGTIQRAGN
                     NCVLIQQHNLIPVNEALRIAASEENYEIVSLLLAWEGNLYYAIIGALEGNHHNLIRKY
                     DDQIKDHHEILPFIDDPVIFHKCHTMRRCFFNCILYQAVKYSKFSVLLYFKYILKENL
                     PLVHSLIEKAYKYHNYEVIKWIYENLHIYDIINTFKCAIAHKDLRLYCLGYTFVYNRI
                     VPYKYYHLDIRILLRLQLLHKVTAKGYLDFILETLKYDHNTNNIDIILTQAATYNHRN
                     ILTYFIPQSTYAQIEQCLFVAIKTNASKKTLNLLLSHLNLSIKLVKKLSQYVVAYKST
                     NIISILSRQQKKKIYLDIILTKVVKNAVFNKFVIGCMVTFSINPERIVKMAARIKKMK
                     LVKNISEHVWKNHAVKLKHLKHAVHTMKHQEGKNRLMNFIYDHCYYHMQEEEIFSLAR
                     FYAIHHAPKLFDVFYDCCILDTIRFKSLLLDCSHIIVKNAHDASINIVNKYIGNLFAM
                     GVLSKKEILQDYPSIYSKDYML"
                     /modified_by="walter.fuchs"
                     /label="MGF 505-1R"
     CDS             complement(27927..28982)
                     /gene="MGF 360-12L"
                     /codon_start=1
                     /product="MGF 360-12L"
                     /translation="MLPSLQSLTKKVLARQCLPEDQHYLLKCYDLWWNNAPITFDHNL
                     RLIKLAGIQEGLDLNMALVKAVKENNYSLIKLFTEWGANINYGLISVNTEHTWDLCRE
                     LGAKKTLNEGDILQIFIDLKFYKTSSNIILCHEVFSDNLLLKRVNNLKMRIEIFWELR
                     GIIEKTDLLNNEFSLNTLLLKYWYAIAVRYNLKEAIQYFYQKYTHLNTWRLTCALCFN
                     NVFDLHEAYEKDKICMDLEEMMRIACIKDHNLSTIYYCYMLGANINQAMLTSIQYYNI
                     ENIFFCMDLGADAFEEGMALVGQEGYEPIRNILSLKIYSPATTPLPKSTDPEIIDHAL
                     KNYFSKNMMVFLTYDLR"
                     /modified_by="walter.fuchs"
                     /label="MGF 360-12L"
     CDS             complement(29142..30203)
                     /gene="MGF 360-13L(FRAG-2)"
                     /codon_start=1
                     /product="MGF 360-13L(FRAG-2)"
                     /note="similar to African swine fever virus E75 strain
                     E75of INSD accession FN557520"
                     /translation="MSSPLSLQTLVKKTIAGTSCLSIDEHILKYCGLWWHDAPLKLYI
                     DRGRIYIKSGFLGEDIDLCVALIIAVKENNYSMIKLFTEWGAYINYSLLSINTKHARD
                     LCRQLGAKETLDDYDIFCIFNKIMHNKTSGSIILCHEIFINNPNLENNFAAQLRRLIY
                     KRLCGLIEIKETDELSELLVKYWYANAVQYDHKDAICFLDEKYTDLDEWRLKCYLCYN
                     KIYELHDIYHKGKIQIDVNEMLSLACIRDNNLLTIYYCYALGGNINQAMLTSVQYYNI
                     GNIYFCIDLGGNAFEEGSAIARQNGYNFLSHSLVLNIYSSDASLPLNLKDPEEISSLL
                     KNYKSKNLSIILDYSHKIL"
                     /modified_by="walter.fuchs"
                     /label="MGF 360-13L"
     CDS             complement(30416..31489)
                     /gene="MGF 360-14L"
                     /codon_start=1
                     /product="MGF 360-14L"
                     /note="similar to African swine fever virus E75 strain
                     E75of INSD accession FN557520"
                     /translation="MLSLQTLAKKVVACNYLSSDYDYTLQRFGLWWDLGPIHLCNTCK
                     QIFSYQHLQCFSVDDLCLDAALVKAVKSDNLELIRLFVDWGANPEYGLIRVPAVHLKR
                     LCTELGGLTPVSESRLLEILKEVADLKSCAGVLLGYDMFCHNPLMETVTRTTLNTVMY
                     TRSKIPLTGDTAHLLLTKFWFALALRHNFTKAIHYFYEKHKNQLYWRLTCSLYFNNIF
                     DLHELCSKKEICISPNLMMKFACLREENYAAIYYCHMLGASPDYGMNLSIYNNNTLNL
                     FFCIDLGATNFDRARLIAHRVYMYNLSNIFLVKQLFSRDASLVLNITEPQAIYDMLKT
                     YTSKNLKRAEEYFTAHPEIVVID"
                     /modified_by="walter.fuchs"
                     /label="MGF 360-14L"
     CDS             31724..33298
                     /gene="MGF 505-2R"
                     /codon_start=1
                     /product="MGF 505-2R"
                     /note="similar to African swine fever virus E75 strain
                     E75of INSD accession FN557520"
                     /Original_Translation="MFSLQDLCRKHLFILPDVFGEHVLQQLGLYWEKHG
                     SLQRIGNDHILIRRDLILSINEALKIAAEEGNNEVVKLLLLWKGNLHYAIIGALQGDQ
                     YDLIHTYENQIEDYHHILPLIQDAKTFEKCHALERFCDVPCLLEHATKHNMLPILQKY
                     QEELFIRVYLRETLFELACLWQRYDILKWIEQTMHVYDLKIMFNIAISKRDLSMYSLG
                     YILFFNRGNTDVALATLLTQHLEKTAAKGLLHFVLETLKYGGNINIVLSQAVKYNHRK
                     LLDYFLRQLPRKNIEKLLLLAVQERASKKTLNLLLSYLNYSVKRIKKLLRYVIEHEST
                     LVIRILLKKRINLIDAVLEKTVRYFSMTKVRTIMDELSINPEKVIKMAVQKMRTDIVI
                     HTSYVWEDDLERLIRLKNMLYTIKYEHGKKMLIKVIHGIYKNLYGEKEKVMFNLAKFY
                     AAQNAATQFKDTCKDCCKLDVARFKQLILDCLDIITKKTCLSIMEILENHIISLFAMK
                     MMTEDEKNLGLEILYKVISYKMISY"
                     /Color="#ff00ff"
                     /modified_by="walter.fuchs"
                     /label="MGF 505-2R"
     misc_feature    32312
                     /Original_Bases="G"
                     /label="G"
                     /note="Geneious type: Editing History Replacement"
     CDS             33385..34233
                     /gene="MGF 505-3R"
                     /codon_start=1
                     /product="MGF 505-3R"
                     /note="similar to African swine fever virus E75 strain
                     E75of INSD accession FN557520"
                     /translation="MSSSLQELCRKNLPDHILPEFFDDYILQLLGLHWQDHGSLQRTE
                     KNQVLVQQEPIHINEALKVAASEGNYEIVELLLSWKADPRYAVVGALESKYYDLVYKY
                     YDQVKDCHDILPLIQNSETFERCHELNNCSLKCLFKHAVIYDKLPILQKYASYLDGWP
                     YCNQMLFELACKKQKYNMAVWIEGVLGVGNFTILFTIAIIKRDLQLYSLGYSMILEKM
                     YSCGYDPTFLLNHYLRIVSTKGLLPFVLKTIEYGGSKEIAITLAKKYQHENILRYFET
                     RKTQEC"
                     /modified_by="walter.fuchs"
                     /label="MGF 505-3R"
     CDS             34911..36041
                     /gene="MGF 505-4R"
                     /codon_start=1
                     /product="MGF 505-4R"
                     /note="similar to African swine fever virus E75 strain
                     E75of INSD accession FN557520"
                     /translation="MWRLVQNAIKYNMLSILQKHRNLLTDEGDNQELFEKACEEQKYD
                     IILWIGQTLMLDEPECIFDTALERIDFSLLTVGYSLLFDNKMSSIDIHDEEDLTSLLT
                     EHLKKAATKGCLFFMQEILKYGGNVNIAVLSKAIKYNHRKILDYFIRRQKCLSREGIE
                     KLTLIAIKCGGSKKTLNLLLSYLNYSVQNMIGKIVEAVINDGDFTIIIILKKKKINLV
                     DPVLAGFLDLFHSYCFIKVFIHEFAIRPEKIIKMAARKDKLDIIIEFFNDIYPHKDDL
                     ETVFNILKNIVNTMKHKEGKEILIGLIHKIYRIIHLENKEMFKLVRFYVMHNANIQFI
                     SICKDCFNLAGFKPFLSECLDIAIKKNYPDIVRNIKIQLKYE"
                     /modified_by="walter.fuchs"
                     /label="MGF 505-4R"
     CDS             36070..37578
                     /gene="MGF 505-5R"
                     /codon_start=1
                     /product="MGF 505-5R"
                     /note="similar to African swine fever virus E75 strain
                     E75of INSD accession FN557520"
                     /translation="MFSLQEICRKNIYLLPDWLGEHVVQRLGLYWKKHGTLQRIGDDY
                     VLIQQDLIIPINEALRMAGEEGNDEVIELLLLWKGNVHYAIIGALEGDHDNLIRKLYD
                     QIEDCHSILPLIQDPKTFEKCHELDESCNISCLVLYAVKNDMFCILQNYIMRLSGGDI
                     QEVFETACRLQKYDIVTWMGQNIAIYYPGVIFDIAFDKMNVSLLSIGYTLLFEHHINN
                     MIENNMDTNSLLMQHLEWAASTGFLHFMLETLKYGGDVTIIELSAAVKYDHRKVLDYF
                     LRRKKLPRETLEKLLLVAICEACSKKTLNLLLSYLNYSVNNIRKKIIQYVKQYETTLI
                     IKILWKKRKINLIDPILADFVGYHNYTYLINFMREFSIYPERIIKMAARVAREDLVIK
                     FSKKVCKDPIDRLNYLKTLVYTMKHKAGKRMLIYTIHNLYKASYLESKEMFKLARFYA
                     RHDATFQFISICHDLSKLNIDIKNLLSECLEIAIKNNYPRIIKAIKMDMNYE"
                     /modified_by="walter.fuchs"
                     /label="MGF 505-5R"
     CDS             37759..39345
                     /gene="MGF 505-7R"
                     /codon_start=1
                     /product="MGF 505-7R"
                     /note="similar to African swine fever virus E75 strain
                     E75of INSD accession FN557520"
                     /translation="MFSLQDLCRKNTFFLPNDFSKHTLQLLGLYWKEHGSVHRTEKDN
                     IMIQNELILTVNDALQLAGEEGDTDMVELLLLWEGNLHYAIIGALKNEHYNLICEYHS
                     QIEDWHALLPLIQDPETFEKCHELSLGCDLSCLLQHAVKHNMLSILMKYKEDLLNILF
                     RHRIQSLFVLACENRRIEIIMWIGQNLPIPEPEAIFSIAVVTKDLELFSLGYKIIFDY
                     MQRQGIFQLSNPVRMVTLNRHIGMVIDKGLLPFVLETFKHGGSVKRALSYAVINNKRK
                     IIDYLVRHENVSHQTIERLLCLAVKNHASRKTLNLLLSYINYKVKNIKKLLDYVLGDN
                     STLVLKILLEKKQNLVDAALTRLVKHSTYFRVREFIEDFSISPEKFIKIAVREQKNVI
                     IKVICEDIWENPAERIRYLKQIVSSIKYESGRQFLINIIHTIYQSHSLKPEEIFKLAT
                     FYVKHNAVTHFKDLCKFLWLNRGTESKKHFLRCLEIADEKNFPAIKSIVSEYINYMFT
                     AGTMTKDEIMQAYASEYAMY"
                     /modified_by="walter.fuchs"
                     /label="MGF 505-7R"
     CDS             39778..41301
                     /gene="MGF 505-9R"
                     /codon_start=1
                     /product="MGF 505-9R"
                     /note="similar to African swine fever virus E75 strain
                     E75of INSD accession FN557520"
                     /translation="MFSLQDLCRKNLFTPLEPLGKHVVQRLGLYWEGHGSLKRMGHCF
                     VCVDQIHILSINLAIKIAAAEGNEEIVKLLLLWGGNLHYAIIGALESRQYELILMYEN
                     QIGDYHDILSLIRDPVIYERCHELNVTCTFQCLFQHAIRHNMVSILQKYREDLAHNRR
                     MIQLLYEMACRLQNYDIITWIARNWHVYNIEAIFSIAFIRKDLTLYSLGYIFLLDRMS
                     IEDRNFKSIITRHLEYAAKKGLFDFVLESLKYGGQVDTVLFQTVKYNHRKILAYFIHE
                     TPRKTVEKLLLHAVESRASKKTMNLLLSSLNYSIHSIIKKLLYAVVKHKYMLVIKLLL
                     TRPKKKLNLVDAVLYRLVKHSTNAEIVKFMNEFSVSPERVIKMAARLMRVDLIKKISK
                     DTWENKLERIKHLKQMVYTMKHRNGKNLLMYNIYNITGYIYLNAKEVFNLARFYAVHN
                     ATCLFKEICKSCFVHDDKIQFREILKDCLHIANRHAYIQIAETADEYIKFMDLMLPK"
                     /modified_by="walter.fuchs"
                     /label="MGF 505-9R"
     CDS             41544..43169
                     /gene="MGF 505-10R"
                     /codon_start=1
                     /product="MGF 505-10R"
                     /note="similar to African swine fever virus E75 strain
                     E75of INSD accession FN557520"
                     /translation="MFSLQELCRKNIYILPYSLGKHVLQHLGLYWEKHGSLQRIGDDY
                     VLLQQDLIFSVNEALRMAAEEGNNEVVKLLLLWEGNLHYAIIGALEGNRYDLIHKYYD
                     QIGDCHKILPLIQDPQIFEKCHELSTSCNIRCLLEHAVKHNMLSILQKHKDHIRLHLA
                     LIQVLFELACHEHKNDIVRWIGYSLHIHHLETIFDTALLHKNLSLYVLGYELLMHKVN
                     TEAANIDVPDLLTQHLRSAAAGGLLHFMLETLKYGGCVDKTVLFAAISYKHRKIVAHF
                     IYQVPRKTVEELLLHAVQTRAPKKTLNLLLSSLNYSVHTIIKQLVRSVAIYRSTLVVK
                     LLLMRRKKKLNLIDAVLARLVKYCTYTDIVKFIREFSVSPERVIKMAARESRTFLIEM
                     ISKAAWRNHPQTMIHHLKQLTYTMKPESGKDLLIYMIHYIYQTSNLLVAEEEKNIFKL
                     ATFYAKHNSVNRFKQICEDYYALDVDARFKTLILECFEIAVQKNYPRIANIVDDFIRF
                     LFYKGDITKEEISEAYSLKDTELYVDLKWLQQE"
                     /modified_by="walter.fuchs"
                     /label="MGF 505-10R"
     CDS             complement(43300..43974)
                     /gene="BA71V-A224L (4CL)"
                     /codon_start=1
                     /product="BA71V-A224L (4CL)"
                     /note="similar to African swine fever virus E75 strain
                     E75of INSD accession FN557520"
                     /translation="MYPKINTIDTYISLRLFEVKPKYAGYSSVDARNKSFAIHDIKNY
                     EKFSNAGLFYTSPTEITCYCCGMKFCNWLYEKHPLQVHGFWSRNCGFMRATLGIIGLK
                     KMIDSYNDYFTHEVSVKHKNRVYTHKRLEDMGFSKCFMRFILANAFMPPYRKYIHKII
                     LNERYFTFKFVAYLLSFHKVNLDNQTTYCMTCGIEQINKDENFCSACKTLNYKYYKML
                     NFSIKL"
                     /modified_by="walter.fuchs"
                     /label="A224L"
     CDS             44321..44635
                     /gene="BA71V-A104R"
                     /codon_start=1
                     /product="BA71V-A104R"
                     /note="similar to African swine fever virus E75 strain
                     E75of INSD accession FN557520"
                     /translation="MSTKKKPTITKQELYSLVAADTQLNKALIERIFTSQQKIIQNAL
                     KHNQEVIIPPGIKFTVVTVKAKPARQGHNPATGEPIQIKAKPEHKAVKIRALKPVHDM
                     LN"
                     /modified_by="walter.fuchs"
                     /label="A104R"
     CDS             complement(44637..45344)
                     /gene="BA71V-A240L"
                     /product="BA71V-A240L"
                     /note="similar to African swine fever virus E75 strain
                     E75of INSD accession FN557520"
                     /translation="MPSEELHGLFTKHRCEFTAEIAALLKLNFIVIVDRYIWSGLAYA
                     QADRIMIDTKNTFNPDYTFFLSSNKPLNEKPLHLQRLYETEEKQEIIFTQFINIINEV
                     PKNKFCIIPANLNKEIIDKIIFSKTIKVFEKNLNLDYIKMYDGMYFNIHDLDLIRFDW
                     QKCIEEDDGIDEEHGL"
                     /modified_by="walter.fuchs"
                     /label="A240L"
     CDS             45680..46132
                     /gene="BA71V-A151R"
                     /codon_start=1
                     /product="BA71V-A151R"
                     /note="similar to African swine fever virus E75 strain
                     E75of INSD accession FN557520"
                     /translation="MALLHKEKLIECIDNELQNSGTLLLLTKNIVVSEISYNGNDYKY
                     FTFNDNHDLIGQENLKGATSNNIAKMVYNWIAKNPQTNKIWVGEPRIRIYFKNNLYHT
                     NNNHVCIKDFYKVSTSVGPNIFNDRSIWCTKCTSFYPFSSILSPNLFQ"
                     /modified_by="walter.fuchs"
                     /label="A151R"
     CDS             46399..47208
                     /gene="MGF 360-15R"
                     /codon_start=1
                     /product="MGF 360-15R"
                     /note="similar to African swine fever virus E75 strain
                     E75of INSD accession FN557520"
                     /translation="MVLIQFLTGFFYLYGKRLFSISKVMDMICLDYYTILPAPLAMML
                     AARVKNYDLIKKLHEWEIPVDYALLVVDDVPTIDYCLSLGAISPTRAQKRRLLRDTTF
                     NPIYKYLMNCSGFPTKREKNIPCDVQCERLQKTIIKELVFNCSVLLEMILLSEKEYAY
                     ALHYAAKYNQLPILMYCWQQSTNAESVLLKTCCSDKNINCFNHCIIYGGAQNLDAAMI
                     EAAKHDARMLINYCVMLGGRSLNEARETAIIFGHIECAHHCSRLQSYAMRD"
                     /modified_by="walter.fuchs"
                     /label="MGF 360-15R"
     CDS             complement(47426..48145)
                     /gene="BA71V-A238L (5EL)"
                     /codon_start=1
                     /product="BA71V-A238L (5EL)"
                     /note="similar to African swine fever virus E75 strain
                     E75of INSD accession FN557520"
                     /translation="MDTVGLFSAEVEHLFINWIKNLIKKGDLTLFERFFKADPWIVNR
                     CDQSKITVFMWICIYGRLDFLRFLFKQESYPGEIISYYRRDKDGNSVWHYLAEKKNHL
                     LLEEVLEYFGKIGIKVCFRNFNGITPIMKAAMRGRTLSVLSLIKYGANPNRKDYLKGF
                     NTWDWAVFTGHADLVKSLNKDYQKPLFMHFPLYKLDVFHRRHKKKPKIIITSCEDNVY
                     EKLPEQNPNFLCVKKLNKYGK"
                     /modified_by="walter.fuchs"
                     /label="A238L"
     CDS             complement(48189..50768)
                     /gene="BA71V-A859L"
                     /codon_start=1
                     /product="BA71V-A859L"
                     /note="similar to African swine fever virus E75 strain
                     E75of INSD accession FN557520"
                     /translation="MCAGFYVAVHPWLETQSLHKVGHTGNLAARFHDGSYTTCFTDEW
                     RYCFTLETPTKKDAQKIEAGVLYCAQFFRVKNKELLCLLPEKIKQLAEDVANCLDISY
                     TLCDAPTYEMNDSTIVVEPSSPSDPLISKEKLRHLVITPVEDEDHFADDVLFFSTGET
                     RTTIEDRLYQREAANMGYQELQRSGRAILQMACRCGKTRVAYLILSNYLQGKILYLVP
                     GLSLLRQTLEKLYLYGISLKNIMLVGSDQTRIVLNHDTIEMTTNPVIIVKRIQEASSL
                     LVIATYQSSTLLVDDFDLIISDECHRICGEWETRPFTHVLLNFKKGHRLFLTATPRYD
                     TPLSMKNRDLFGGVAFRYYLREGIEAGYVNDFELQMVAAPKLAHQPGNREEATKQIIV
                     KQIIMALAYLKTNVRSPKMLVFTRDIKQAKELYAELVDLGVYALIAHSTLPRQVILKT
                     FTEFCSSKEPVILLNCRLFQEGVEVPELNAVFFAAPRHSPRDIIQSICRPLNKQVQKP
                     HATIFLPLEVNTENVCLDKFSSIIPFADALASEDPRFYEHLLNPSEVAYPINWIGAHG
                     SVAELLQLARHAIRYGTQGKIDRLTRSERLPWKAAFAELKRTVEICCRYPKINDGFHF
                     GGATLRFDTWYKWVIKSYLQYKNNEPSSLEPYQVTDLESLQDWTTRGVGGPYPWEESM
                     AFLETWLAQNKGELVAIDIHQGGWIGLDATPMERLSGVLTTVSQRDGRSYGKNKKLRP
                     KKGFMIPPQQAEDLDRIFGKHNLKWRKDRVNGFLKEDEHGNYTGEPTCIQEAYQTFKE
                     YVKTNPEYIEKYWPGYAKGKHKHQELPHIWESGLAPPRYKAFKDGNKRLIQRSPKKKD
                     VKN"
                     /modified_by="walter.fuchs"
                     /label="A859L"
     CDS             complement(50770..51309)
                     /gene="BA71V-A179L (5HL)"
                     /codon_start=1
                     /product="BA71V-A179L (5HL)"
                     /note="similar to African swine fever virus E75 strain
                     E75of INSD accession FN557520"
                     /translation="MEGEELIYHNIINEILVGYVKYYMNDISEHELSPYQQQIKKILT
                     YYDDCLNKQVTITFSLTSAQEIKTQFTEVVTELFKDLINWGRICGFIVFSARMAKYCK
                     DANNHLESTVITTAYNFMKHNLLPWMISHGGQEEFLAFSLHSDIYSVIFNIKYFLSKF
                     CNHMFLKSCVHLLRNCNLI"
                     /modified_by="walter.fuchs"
                     /label="A179L"
     CDS             51570..51983
                     /gene="BA71V-A137R (p11.5)"
                     /codon_start=1
                     /product="BA71V-A137R (p11.5)"
                     /note="similar to African swine fever virus E75 strain
                     E75of INSD accession FN557520"
                     /translation="MEAILTKLDQDEKKALQAFYQCAWEETKSIIDDFLEAPETRCAY
                     KFNSCTRKMELLFTPEFHTAWPEVPECKEFILNYLRLVSGHRVVLKGSKFLFTKETKN
                     LGIPSTINVDFQANIENMDDLQKGNLIGKMNIKES"
                     /modified_by="walter.fuchs"
                     /label="A137R"
     CDS             complement(52066..53016)
                     /gene="BA71V-F317L"
                     /codon_start=1
                     /product="BA71V-F317L"
                     /note="similar to African swine fever virus E75 strain
                     E75of INSD accession FN557520"
                     /translation="MVETQMDKLGFLLNHIGKQITTKVLSNAHITQNMKEIILEKDSV
                     DGGAAKNVSKGKSSPKEKKHWTEFESWEQLSKSKRSFREYWTERNEIVNTLLLNWDNV
                     RGALKKFLKDDREWCGRINMINGVPEIVEIIPSPYKAGENIYFGSEAMIPAEIYSRVA
                     NKPAMFVFHTHPNLGSCCGGMPSICDISTTLRYLLMGWTAGHLIISSNQVGMLTVDKR
                     IIIDLWANENPRWLMAQKILDIFMMLTSRRSLVHPWTLRDLKKILQDYGIEYIIFPSN
                     DFFIYEDERLLMFSKKWTNFFTLHELLNDLETIETKASST"
                     /modified_by="walter.fuchs"
                     /label="F317L"
     CDS             complement(53041..54024)
                     /gene="BA71V-F334L"
                     /codon_start=1
                     /product="BA71V-F334L"
                     /note="similar to African swine fever virus E75 strain
                     E75of INSD accession FN557520"
                     /translation="MEELLIENSQRFTIFPIQHPECWNWYKKLESLTWTAQEVDMCKD
                     MDDWEAMPKPQREFYKQILAFFVVADEIVIENLLTNFMREIKVKEVLYFYTMQAAQEC
                     VHSEAYSIQIKTLIPDEKEQQRIFSGIEKHPIIKKIAQWVRQWMDPAKNSLGERLVGF
                     AAVEGILFQNHFVAIQFLKEQNIMPGLVSYNEFISRDEGVHCSFACFLVSNYVYNIPE
                     EKVIHKILKEAVELVDEFISYAFDKARGRVPGFSKEMLFQYIRYFTDNLCFMLQCKSI
                     YKVENPFPQMTKFFLNEVEKTNFFELRPTQYQNCVKDDAFAFKLFLNDDDF"
                     /modified_by="walter.fuchs"
                     /label="F334L"
     CDS             54066..56408
                     /gene="BA71V-F778R"
                     /codon_start=1
                     /product="BA71V-F778R"
                     /note="similar to African swine fever virus E75 strain
                     E75of INSD accession FN557520"
                     /translation="MEKKLSIVETLASATYGKALNVDLDRILQAQNKYTLQELISYCS
                     ALTILHYDYSTLAARLSVYLLHQSTASSFSEAVSLQAAQSCSRLSPQFVDVVYKYKAI
                     FDSYIDYSRDYKLTLLGIETMKNSYLLKNKDGVIMERPQDAYMRVAIMIHGMGRVVNM
                     KMILLTYDLLSRHVITHASPTMFNAGTKKPQLSSCFLLNVNDNLENLYDMVKTAGIIS
                     GGGGGIGLCLSGIRAKNSFISGSGLRSNGIQNYIVLQNASQCYANQGGLRPGAYAVYL
                     ELWHQDIFTFLQMPRLKGQMAEQRLNAPNLKYGLWVPDLFMEILEDQIHDRGDGTWYL
                     FSPDQAPNLHKVFDLERSRYKNAHREFRKLYYQYVAEKRYTGVTTAKEIIKEWFKTLV
                     QVGNPYIGFKDAINRKSNLSHVGTITNSNLCIEITIPCWEGSEAEQGVCNLAAVNLAA
                     FIRENSYDYRGLIEAAGNVTENLDNIIDNGYYPTEATRRSNMRHRPIGIGVFGLADVF
                     ASFKMKFGSPEAIAMDEAIHAALYYGAMRRSVELAKEKGSHPSFPGSAASKGLLQPDL
                     WVRCDDLVFSWEERVAQTTQGVLTPKKWWQLRLAAMQGVRNGYLTALMPTATSSNSTG
                     KNECFEPFTSNLYTRRTLSGEFIVLNKYLIDDLKEMNLWTEAIQQQLLNAGGSIQHIL
                     DIPAEIRERYKTSREMNQKILTKHAAARNPFVSQSMSLNYYFYEPELSQVLTVLVLGW
                     KKGLTTGSYYCHFSPGAGTQKKIIRNSEKACSADCEACLL"
                     /modified_by="walter.fuchs"
                     /label="F778R"
     CDS             56441..56938
                     /gene="BA71V-F165R"
                     /codon_start=1
                     /product="BA71V-F165R"
                     /note="similar to African swine fever virus E75 strain
                     E75of INSD accession FN557520"
                     /translation="MANPSKRIMNKKSKQASISSILNFFFFYIMEYFVAVDNETPLGV
                     FTSMEQCEETMKQYPGLHYVVFKYTCPADAENTDVVYLIPSLTLHTPMFVDHCPNRTK
                     QARHVLKKINLVFEEESIETWKVSVNTVFPHVHNRLSAPKLSIDEANEAVEKFLIQAG
                     RLMSL"
                     /modified_by="walter.fuchs"
                     /label="F165R"
     CDS             complement(56925..60071)
                     /gene="BA71V-F1055L"
                     /codon_start=1
                     /product="BA71V-F1055L"
                     /note="similar to African swine fever virus E75 strain
                     E75of INSD accession FN557520"
                     /translation="MQETFKFLRCNSQGEAVEDKYSLKTLKNHFVVRDEYNNLFRVFS
                     SRDDFWEWEAAQPFEQKCFHEVVFGFLPQRLKFDIDFPVNKSYSEEDDDDNVYNILDI
                     IINVIMDVFYETYSLPYNINLTREQILLTDSVGLNKKRELKYSFHIILYTYSVLNNNE
                     AKAFTSKVLENLPKHVYPFVDPQVNKSIQNFRIIGSHKKGSMRVKMFNEELADVFETS
                     MTTKKSDTLITTPFETTCLPCILTHVKETTNSCDSIQQNELEEVLKFAGVLCKNHCFL
                     RVHKNLVLFKRTSPSYCEICKRMHDKDNTLILRVAGNKVYQHCRHDNKHSLLMGSLSG
                     TTNFVETYVEQVMTKSIEVHESILFEELPDTQKHIYDESSMREYERVPTLVVKAQMKI
                     GKTIQLRNYLQKYYGNDSISKQQTIRFVTFRQIFSKNIQTRLPNFTLYSEVTGDLDSY
                     ERVIIQVESLFRLTSTAEPVDLLILDEVESIFNQFNSGLHKYFAPSFAIFMWMLETAN
                     YVICLDANLGNRTYNILQRFRGDVPIFFHWNQYQKAQNDMYYFTSSREIWLNNLLKDL
                     LEDKKIVIPTNSLMEARLLQSFIQKKFPEKKIGFYSSKSSAHERESHFNNVSYYWGLI
                     DILIYTPTISAGVSYEDKRFDVLYGFFNNMSCDVETCCQMLGRVRELKSKCYKICLQG
                     KQNYFPETIEDIETFTLQKRDTLFQTINNHQLSFTYSKETGRPIYYKTPYYHLWLETM
                     RIQHLSKNHFITRFINQVADTGAKVFILTGEKLETVKQYTSIKMEIKHQDYVNIASAE
                     TIDANKALQIKQNLKEGITVDQQDMFAYEKYKLLEFYAWHGNKITPKFVEQYNSFMTK
                     QNYTGRVQISRGKTIHESLTMLQTQELNFHQWAMQHAEHHDLQFNYSFQSHMYAIMLL
                     TKCGFKCVQDPNILTNEQLMTKLVNEFVQYDLSAVSFEFKLKKPNKMDPQTILKFINK
                     VLGIRYGLKIHHNKGNYYIKNTKAGSLIPFVRQQIKQSPCVVSNLLPITETSSIKEET
                     FPIKEETSSIKKETFIET"
                     /modified_by="walter.fuchs"
                     /label="F1055L"
     CDS             60187..60816
                     /gene="BA71V-K205R"
                     /codon_start=1
                     /product="BA71V-K205R"
                     /note="similar to African swine fever virus E75 strain
                     E75of INSD accession FN557520"
                     /translation="MVEPREQFFQDLLSAVDKQMDTVKNDIIDVMKEKTSFLVSFENF
                     MERYDTMEKNIQDLQNKYEEMANNLVAVMADTKIQLGAIIAQLEIIMVNGTPLPAKKT
                     TMKDTTSLPSSNPNNEQSVFTNGSPTSGKTSETAKKNPTNAMFFTRSEWASSEAFRQK
                     FLTPEIQAILDEQFANKTGIERLHAEGLYMWRTQFSDEQKKMVKEMMKK"
                     /modified_by="walter.fuchs"
                     /label="K205R"
     CDS             60891..61124
                     /gene="BA71V-K78R (p10)"
                     /codon_start=1
                     /product="BA71V-K78R (p10)"
                     /note="similar to African swine fever virus E75 strain
                     E75of INSD accession FN557520"
                     /translation="MPTKAGTKSTANKKTTKGPSKSGSAQGHTGKTHATALHQGMLYK
                     DMVNIAKSKGIPIYQNGSRLTKSELEKKIKRSK"
                     /modified_by="walter.fuchs"
                     /label="K78R"
     CDS             61121..61678
                     /gene="BA71V-K196R"
                     /codon_start=1
                     /product="BA71V-K196R"
                     /note="similar to African swine fever virus E75 strain
                     E75of INSD accession FN557520"
                     /translation="MSLIRKLKPGTISLVLGPMFAGKTTFLIHCINMLERLEKKVVFI
                     KSTKNTRDKTIQTHSGIQLRPNQCKIIESTQLSDVGSLTDTHAVVIDEAHFFDDLIRC
                     RTWADEKKIIILAGLNASFEQKMFQPIVRIFPYCNWVKYIGRTCMKCNRHNACFNVRK
                     NADKSLILAGGSELYVTCCNNCLKK"
                     /modified_by="walter.fuchs"
                     /label="K196R"
     CDS             61728..62165
                     /gene="BA71V-K145R"
                     /codon_start=1
                     /product="BA71V-K145R"
                     /note="similar to African swine fever virus E75 strain
                     E75of INSD accession FN557520"
                     /translation="MDHYLKKLQDIYKKLEGHPFLFSPSKTNEKEFITLLNQALASTQ
                     LYRSIQQLFLTMYKLDPIGFVNYIKASKQEYLCLLINPKLVTKFLKITSFKIYINFRL
                     KTFYISPNKYNNFYIAPSEEKANHLLKEEKTWAKIVEEGGEES"
                     /modified_by="walter.fuchs"
                     /label="K145R"
     CDS             62203..63456
                     /gene="BA71V-K421R"
                     /codon_start=1
                     /product="BA71V-K421R"
                     /note="similar to African swine fever virus E75 strain
                     E75of INSD accession FN557520"
                     /translation="MYTHVDVVGIAEASAALYVQKDRDRYLDVLTAIENFIYQHKCII
                     TGESAHLLFLKKSIYLYECYSNNVAEHSKALATLLYKLDPEYLTRYTVLITKVPNQSY
                     VINVDQREFVRLYAIPAVKEHLPIPILPFHCTSALTQQELFCLGPELQLIQIYSKLCN
                     PNFVEEWPTLLDYEKNMRTLFLEQFSQRLEKTGGEEDEKHKNIIKKIILEMVSTRQRI
                     VVGGYIQKNLYNHVVKNRNRLQLITSLNIYEEKEIIQQFCDSNGLKIKIRINNPLLPT
                     NPELRRLTIYFNNDDQSYLIVDMYNTGSYELVPTNQVNTLDGSFLIGTPFVQARFLLV
                     EIWVLMLIAQQTKKDTKKIIHFFINQYETLMNGPWPSMEALFPSSSNRYLGNYVDPNA
                     LIKWAQLKLKRIPLFYPGRPDEEEE"
                     /modified_by="walter.fuchs"
                     /label="K421R"
     CDS             complement(63481..67209)
                     /gene="BA71V-EP1242L"
                     /codon_start=1
                     /product="BA71V-EP1242L"
                     /note="similar to African swine fever virus E75 strain
                     E75of INSD accession FN557520"
                     /translation="MEPLRPQITYGPIETVDNEELTEADMLSFISAAVNSTGLIGYNI
                     KSFDDLMDNGIPQIVKQMFNVDITYKDQRDHTEIDKLRESVQIQFNFTDVNIERPQHR
                     NYSQGNKINLLPNKARLCGLSYSGPVKLAAEVILTAHYSNGRQEVKRASIPPFQVSTF
                     PIMRGSNRCHTHDLSKTAKKEIGEDPNEPGGYFIARGGEWVVDLLENIRFNTLHIHYH
                     TMQQGNNEIIRGEFISQPGGAFENSSQIIIRYMTTGAITIEINSTKFSKLRIPWYLIF
                     RMFGMTGDDSIIEQVVFDLESNSPVNTFMVEILEKSIHVSDPIFQPVQHELNREKIIQ
                     FLSEKVSKFVSNPSAYKSDENAVQYLNERQLTILDKILLPHMGQTADTRVRKLRFLGL
                     LIHKILLVIMNVFPPTDRDSYRTKRVHGSGVSLAKAFKAIFNTSVIAPIINGFKELLK
                     QTAFEELTQRNIIEAFSAALSKNTASDLNRSMEQSIISGNKTIMVRQRPIVNRVSTQS
                     LERKNLLNTISALRTVNTHSTTNASKQTERADMMRRVHASYPGYICVAQSADTGEKVG
                     MSKQLAITANVCTAGEVLSLKQRLLSDPAIQQLADVSNKDIVRKGLARVFINGEWIGC
                     CTNAFELAQRYRMFRREGKIVHPHTTIYWDSMVDEVEFWLDVGRLTRPLLIVDNNIEK
                     YNEACYKAAEARKKGDKDWEKHKISFVQNTRFTSQMAKAILAGTLTLEDLVAQGICEF
                     ITPEEAENCLVAFSITELRKHKHDVTRRFTHVDVPQAILGLAALVSPYANCTQPARVT
                     YETNQGRQTGGWYCFSWPYRVDMNRFFQFYNEMPLVKTIAHNYVIPNGLNTIVAYMIY
                     GGYNQEDSVIVSQSFIDRGGFAGTFYREEKVELESDIESFGKPDPLITKNLKPGANYE
                     KLVDGFVPVGTVVKKGDIIIGKVAKIRGEKDELNKYIDRSVMYGFDEPAVVDAVMRPH
                     GPNDEIFGLMRLRYERNLNIGDKMSSRSGNKGIAALALPTSDMPFTEDGLQPDLIVNP
                     HSHPSRMTNGQMIETTVGLANALQGVVTDGTAFLPINVQLLSERLAQEGLRFNGCQKM
                     FNGQTGEYFDAAIFIGPTYHQRLQKFVLDDRYAVASYGPTDALTGQPLDGKRSHGGLR
                     LGEMEHWVLTAQGAMQTIIEKSHDDSDGCISYICRNCGEPAIYNASHPIYKCMNCDVQ
                     ADISMVDSRRSSIVFQHEMRAANVNITSVLSPRVFQPA"
                     /modified_by="walter.fuchs"
                     /label="EP1242L"
     CDS             67288..67542
                     /gene="BA71V-EP84R"
                     /codon_start=1
                     /product="BA71V-EP84R"
                     /note="similar to African swine fever virus E75 strain
                     E75of INSD accession FN557520"
                     /translation="MPYSRDITKFITATEPEVGLPLLALQRSKSIIGVILLVISLLLI
                     FIGIIILSVSSSHTTAGSILVVLSLILGGGGFFLIYKDNS"
                     /modified_by="walter.fuchs"
                     /label="EP84R"
     CDS             67578..68852
                     /gene="BA71V-EP424R"
                     /codon_start=1
                     /product="BA71V-EP424R"
                     /note="similar to African swine fever virus E75 strain
                     E75of INSD accession FN557520"
                     /translation="MSNYYYYYGGGRYDWLKTVEPTNFLKIGLPYQAHPLHLQHQGTT
                     PPAILEKFKRVDILLNEVKSEMDPLMLQPETEKKLYQILGSIDMFKGLRKKVEFTYNA
                     QIVTNAWLKMYELLNTMNFNNTSQAFCNCELPGGFISAINHFNHTMMHYPTFNWVASS
                     LYPSSETDALEDHYGLYQCNPDNWLMQSPLLKKNMDYNNGDVTIASNVKNLALKATQK
                     LTPIHLYTADGGINVGHDYNKQEELNLKLHFGQALTGLLSLSKGGNMILKHYTLNHAF
                     TLSLICVFSHFFEELYITKPTSSRPSNSETYIVGKNRLRLFTPKEEQVLLKRLEFFND
                     TPLVDLNLYQNLLESIYFAVETIHLKQQIEFLNFGMKCYRHFYNKIKLLNEYLAPKKK
                     IFQDRWRVLNKLYVLEKKHKLKLCTSFQGSVV"
                     /modified_by="walter.fuchs"
                     /label="EP424R"
     CDS             69285..69737
                     /gene="BA71V-EP152R"
                     /codon_start=1
                     /product="BA71V-EP152R"
                     /note="similar to African swine fever virus E75 strain
                     E75of INSD accession FN557520"
                     /translation="MYSIIIACLVLLLCLIIYFGHRADHALKYLEGMWLGDPVFLKQS
                     GLQSFYLYIQPGHTCFFSVVNKKGEKLMETKIHCTITNKIYMFFKPIFEFHVMMEHTH
                     SYFPKQFSFLLDSTEGKLILENNHVIYAVLYKDNFATALGKIIQKYKT"
                     /modified_by="walter.fuchs"
                     /label="EP152R"
     misc_feature    <69746..>72411
                     /Source="referenceToDocument: urn:local:.:91-ionfdtz"
                     /label="ASFV_Kenya_IX_1033_WSL Copy (concatenated sequence
                     1)"
                     /note="Geneious type: Concatenated sequence"
     gene            69746..70243
                     /gene="BA71V-EP153R"
     source          <69746..>72411
                     /organism="ASFV_Kenya_IX_1033_WSL"
                     /note="Annotations transferred from African swine fever
                     virus strain Ken06.Bus (KM111295)"
     CDS             69746..70243
                     /gene="BA71V-EP153R"
                     /codon_start=1
                     /product="BA71V-EP153R"
                     /note="similar to African swine fever virus E75 strain
                     E75of INSD accession FN557520"
                     /translation="MYSKKKYIGLIDKSCEKKILDDPTTIKICYILIGILIGTNIITL
                     IYNFIFWENYIKCIRNDDKMFYCPKDWVGYNNVCYYFSNDNGKNYMNASNFCNKKNST
                     LANNTTNLVNLTKILNFTKQYNHESLYWVNYSLSNNMSLALQNSNFPSSGRRKYMDLL
                     YICSI"
                     /modified_by="walter.fuchs"
                     /label="EP153R"
     promoter        70328..70387
                     /created_by="walter.fuchs"
                     /Color="#0000ff"
                     /modified_by="walter.fuchs"
                     /label="Pp72"
     CDS             70388..71098
                     /Color="#ff0000"
                     /created_by="walter.fuchs"
                     /label="mCherry"
     misc_feature    70403
                     /Original_Bases="A"
                     /label="A"
                     /note="Geneious type: Editing History Replacement"
     CDS             <71099..71137
                     /Color="#ff00ff"
                     /created_by="walter.fuchs"
                     /label="EP402R "
     gene            71254..72411
                     /gene="BA71V-EP364R"
     CDS             71254..72411
                     /gene="BA71V-EP364R"
                     /codon_start=1
                     /product="BA71V-EP364R"
                     /note="similar to African swine fever virus E75 strain
                     E75of INSD accession FN557520"
                     /translation="MYFLVADHREHHVIPFLKTDLHHIYQNPTQKKQVPLEIKQLFTG
                     DYLICKSPSTILACIERKTYKDFAASLKDGRYKNRQKMLSLREQTKCQLYFFVEGPAF
                     PNPQKKINHVAYASIITAMTHLMVRDHIFVIQTKNEAHSSQKLVQLFYAFSKEMVCVV
                     PASLTPTDEELCIKLWSSLSGISGVIGKILANTCSVAHLVSGQLPPQNIDQLKTPSNR
                     PFPKKVKRMLISISKGNKELEIKLLSGVPNIGKKLAAEILKNHALLFFLNQPVEYLAN
                     IQIAQKTRTIKLGMKRAEAIHYFLNWCGSARVTVDSQNITEASRPATIQATATQAAAT
                     QPLHEASNDASNDASDKASNKASNEASNKASNKVTHTGHQTLSKEISLNTA"
                     /modified_by="walter.fuchs"
                     /label="EP364R"
     CDS             complement(72473..76225)
                     /gene="BA71V-M1249L"
                     /codon_start=1
                     /product="BA71V-M1249L"
                     /translation="MEEVITIAQIVHRGTDILSLNNEEIEALVDEIYSTLKGSNDIKN
                     IRLIDFLFTLKDFVNHVRAEQSKLPNLSMPMEAYIRQLLVNPDVVPIVSEKKKELRVR
                     PSTRKEIFLINGTHLAVPAEVPIEIYGLKLRLKTFSPQCFMRMAEIGSFSPETLGYVA
                     SGANLTNFIRVFMKCVDQESWKKNGEGVVVTTKENIIQFTHQYIELYKFLRSGGHSWL
                     INRLAEEMVHRKLDREDQGSHISSIIETEEIEPEEENIKRVIFFLKELSTMYSVFPVF
                     TSGYMPLLYDLYRAGYLEVLWNPVEQKFLQHAEQREKEQMILQQVDMKLTEVTTQARQ
                     YFKIMEEKIGRVQSDAIREILTMEGKVDDPSSILQEVIKACGKQEAELITTEYLNIKK
                     QWELQEKNACAHLKLVKQLRSGLQYAESLKVLESIRVLYKEKNNTINWNLCKACGFKL
                     LCPHVDMLIQLQAAEASYDTMRTKLMKFSGINKEKENNQGLIYSYFCKICGEELAHFI
                     QEDRTADVGVIGDLNSKLRIFIWQETMKACTFIHFGKLVDVKQFANIAVNVCLPLIYS
                     IENIKKEEDYDPLTQLYAVIYIYAYILNLIYSSQKNKEFLTITIHGMKADSSLNAYVT
                     FLLEKLMQQYSGIINQLSEITDQWIANNFREAFKKIIHQNGLQGLSVQDDTKVLLTEI
                     LLDPMYDYAATVARIDGSIPMHKPRTPKEAEYEFKTVIGRTPAELLSQKEFYDKIYTS
                     KYRPDFTQLARLNDVYFQEESLRVWWGGRDEEKISTLIYLRAYELFLKYLQNAPNFNS
                     ELAEFKKYENAYGEQKALLAQQGFYNIFDPNTGKADQRTRLFEYKKLPISTLYDEKGL
                     PHKWTIYVYKAMDSSQKPAEIEVTRKDVIKKIDNHYALADLRCSVCHVLQHEVGQLNI
                     KKVQTALKASLEFNTFYAFYESRCPKGGLHDFQDKKCIKCGLFTYIIYDHLSQPELVH
                     DYYNNYKDQYEKEKMSIHSIQIKKDTAVPPTETQPKPQQKPWTFDYGKIIKTAKILDI
                     SPAVVEAIGAMEGRSYADIKEGQGAPPPPTSMDDPRLMAVDSAVRIFLYNYNCLRHIS
                     TFNKPPMHIERLVKHLSYEEKEDLEKVLPNVVNEYHTTFKQLRVTDPASALLYSIEFL
                     CISFLTLYEIKEPSWVVNIVREFALTELITIIQSEKLLSKPGAFNFMIFGEDFVCSGE
                     DSSMDDISAYSSPGLFGEDIIDRLDDPFSIEDVDISLDVLDNLAPQ"
                     /modified_by="walter.fuchs"
                     /label="M1249L"
     CDS             76267..77613
                     /gene="BA71V-M448R"
                     /codon_start=1
                     /product="BA71V-M448R"
                     /note="similar to African swine fever virus E75 strain
                     E75of INSD accession FN557520"
                     /translation="MSNESFPETLENLLSTLQTKQQNAIQSEVIKWLHSFCETFHLKI
                     HCHKQFIPSGEKKWPKIPTQETQENTQPPHHVHRVVLSRAQPLKAQESLLTTMCNGLV
                     LDANTWTCLAVPPPAPFQQVTRQVQHYYRNKFYEVAAIQDGTLLTIYYWDDPEHGPSW
                     CLASTHGYDVSNYCWIGDKTFAELVYELLQQHSTCNVTLEKNKTRGTRLFFNELNRDY
                     CYTIGIRHHNLQPLIHDPQNIWAIQSTNLKTLKTVYPEYYGYVGIPGIQSQVPELPQF
                     DLPYLIRSYRTAMNQAKNAIKNGKKEKEYFNYGYLLISRAPAITKSISIVLLKSPLLV
                     FLQKSVYQKKYNISSSLRLEFIILQNYLMQHFRDNFIALFPQYMSYYMKYQNMLNMII
                     HSIAIKDKDHPFAGAVVKKVLEDIENAENIIDHTTIQNYAYQSKYAMLYLSIITHF"
                     /modified_by="walter.fuchs"
                     /label="M448R CDS"
     CDS             77690..78079
                     /gene="BA71V-C129R"
                     /codon_start=1
                     /product="BA71V-C129R"
                     /note="similar to African swine fever virus E75 strain
                     E75of INSD accession FN557520"
                     /translation="MEHPSTNYTPEQQHEKLKHYILIPKHLWCYIKYGTHVRYYTTQN
                     VFRVGGFVLQNPYEAVIKNEVKTAIRLQNNFNTKAKGHVTWTIPYDDISKLYAKPDAI
                     MLTIQENVEKALHALNQNVLTLAAKIR"
                     /modified_by="walter.fuchs"
                     /label="C129R CDS"
     CDS             complement(78161..78391)
                     /created_by="walter.fuchs"
                     /label="C84L"
     CDS             78863..81016
                     /gene="BA71V-C717R"
                     /codon_start=1
                     /product="BA71V-C717R"
                     /note="similar to African swine fever virus E75 strain
                     E75of INSD accession FN557520"
                     /translation="MTKLAQWMFEQYVKDLNLNNRGSPSFRKWLTLQPSLLRYSGVMR
                     ANAFDILKYGYPMQQSGYTVATLEIHFKNIRSSFANIYWNRDSEEPEYVCCCATYQSH
                     DGEYRYRFVWYQPFIEAYNAIEIALDPLETIILNLIAARDLDFVVHIFPYNKGHEDYL
                     ASTQLILKIFIATLLMDILRIKDNTLDVHLNSDYIIVMERLWPHIKDAIEHFFEAHKD
                     LLGYLIAFRNGGNFAGSLRPSCGQKIVPLTIREALQINDINLAVWREVFIMQECSDLV
                     INGIAPCFPIFNTWTYLQGINQIFFENTSLQEKFKKDFIARELSKEIIKGQKNLNDKE
                     FKKLSLHQIQYMESFLLMSDVAIMITTEYVGYTLQSLPGIISRSSYVSPIVKNILTDE
                     DSFMSLLFDLCYGAYVLHKKENVIHADLHLNNMTYYHFNPTSFTDRNKPGKYTLKVNN
                     PVIAFITGPKVETETYVFKHIDGFGCIIDFSRAIMGPNHAIKLERQYGLAFVNTFYRN
                     QSEHILKVLRYYFPEMLTNRENEIQGVILSNFNFFFNSITAIDFYAIARNLRSMLSLD
                     YLHTSEVKRNVEISQTFLDTCQFLEEKAVEFLFKNLHTVISGKPVEKTAGDVLLPIVF
                     KKFLYPNIPKNILRSFTVIDVYNYNNIKRYSGKAIQTFPPWAQTKEILTHAEGRTFED
                     IFPRGELVFKKAYAENNYLDKILQRIREQLANENL"
                     /modified_by="walter.fuchs"
                     /label="C717R"
     CDS             81003..81320
                     /gene="BA71V-C122R"
                     /codon_start=1
                     /product="BA71V-C122R"
                     /note="similar to African swine fever virus E75 strain
                     E75of INSD accession FN557520"
                     /translation="MKICKACSSCMVRTYVDGNIIFRCSCGESVQGDSQNLLVSSKVY
                     HTGEMEDKYKIFIKNAPFDPTNCQIKKDCPNCHLDYLTQICIGSQKIIILVCRCGYTS
                     NRG"
                     /modified_by="walter.fuchs"
                     /label="C122R"
     CDS             complement(81905..82678)
                     /gene="BA71V-C257L"
                     /codon_start=1
                     /product="BA71V-C257L"
                     /note="similar to African swine fever virus E75 strain
                     E75of INSD accession FN557520"
                     /translation="MYSACDVVRDAVAQSHLCACPNDKLPQCKGVTKAPPECSVFHVA
                     KLQDTKFKWKYTLDPLRAQKLDQINKDIEKDAITLKLIYGIELSPEDLEWWKMQRCLI
                     NKNTGAKGGQFANKYLERQDLELLGYSPTPLIGGDLMFTALPDKVLRTIPVAWDRFLN
                     PAIMIFFLIILLCVILGIFYVLVRNTLRRKQKNKLHQMEIKRFIKEKEQDPYIHTSFE
                     SWPADPNKEWKDLIPVYEAQGYCMADYRKKLGMPPGPNC"
                     /modified_by="walter.fuchs"
                     /label="C257L"
     CDS             complement(82657..84084)
                     /gene="BA71V-C475L"
                     /codon_start=1
                     /product="BA71V-C475L"
                     /note="similar to African swine fever virus E75 strain
                     E75of INSD accession FN557520"
                     /translation="MSSLPKTDFNVPKYRLIAQKREANAAEIEAALEVVREFIIKKKL
                     ILYGGIAIDYALHLKGSSIYPEGERPDFDMFSPNHVEDAYELADLLYEKGFKQVGTVR
                     AIHVQTMRVRTDFVWVADLSYMPSNIFDTIPTLTYKNLKIIHPDYQRAGLHLAFCFPF
                     DNPPREDVFSRFKKDLQRYNLIEKYYPIPVVPVKSTYENKTFSIPFKRVAIHGFAAYA
                     LLYQTLNELRMTCKVPEWKTKFPQPSYSYHKNDKNITLTVDMPKAYPSLVLATYNPEE
                     IIKEMGLHLTEICEPYMDYSPPVFKTKDIHFFSTMFKELAISIIQDNMIVVSPQYLLL
                     YFLYGAFAIPTDKALFLFYYNATLWILEKADSLLNIIQKQTSPEEFMKFANTSPFVLT
                     TRVLRCSQDRCTFSPAYRISLANDVQQSQLPLPKTHFLSNFLPDISTLPYNYYPGKGK
                     DRPTNFSYEKNLLFNIGGKCTQLAM"
                     /modified_by="walter.fuchs"
                     /label="C475L"
     CDS             84137..85087
                     /gene="BA71V-C315R"
                     /codon_start=1
                     /product="BA71V-C315R"
                     /note="similar to African swine fever virus E75 strain
                     E75of INSD accession FN557520"
                     /translation="MDALLKEIEKLSQPSSLQKENNDVCDLCFMQMKKISNYQLLCEE
                     CGQLKDWFEPDYNEKFTVYSRLKIVGANSSYHQRDLDKANSSDYSSLQFHHILEELKS
                     LNVKYMDAGQKPFPIQVLKETAHSYNQVQQHRVIRSITKLQILASILRSICLKLNIAC
                     TVADAARFTQLNTKGISRGMDLLRSLFEDNKITLNVDLNPIDSFINSTYSALQIKQIH
                     QELQEENVYNLKEIVKSFIVYADEKNIGVDLNRRTVVIATMYNVLRRAYYPIEIDTVV
                     YQCKIRKNTITRALKMYEDYYSHFKSLYEQYQLNAAKKLI"
                     /modified_by="walter.fuchs"
                     /label="C315R"
     CDS             complement(85139..85582)
                     /gene="BA71V-C147L (g6L)"
                     /codon_start=1
                     /product="BA71V-C147L (g6L)"
                     /note="similar to African swine fever virus E75 strain
                     E75of INSD accession FN557520"
                     /translation="MADNDNEDSIMDDLVEEYVETEEENFVDSEEESEDKDEIVESPS
                     ICEGFVQASSQTLVVIPDNERITSNVLTTFEATRLVAVRAQQLAINGSTMLKKKYSSP
                     IDIAKQELFNRKIPLLVMRCIKVTPDGQKIVEIWNPREMGIPLLD"
                     /modified_by="walter.fuchs"
                     /label="C147L"
     CDS             complement(85739..85876)
                     /gene="BA71V-C62L"
                     /codon_start=1
                     /product="BA71V-C62L"
                     /note="similar to African swine fever virus E75 strain
                     E75of INSD accession FN557520"
                     /translation="MRNTPFVVKINIIFLKVVSNTAVSVFCRDRRIRFNSDWSNSYFQ
                     K"
     CDS             86010..88898
                     /gene="BA71V-C962R"
                     /codon_start=1
                     /product="BA71V-C962R"
                     /note="similar to African swine fever virus E75 strain
                     E75of INSD accession FN557520"
                     /translation="MREESWEEHDTIQLTAQRKYLAEVQALETLLARELSVFLTEPGS
                     KKTNIINRITGKTYALPSTELLRFYEHLEQCRKQGALMYFLERQGTYSGLMLDYDLKL
                     NTNAAPSLESSVLSRLCHRIFVHIKNSSVLPEGSHKIHFFFTLKPEAVQGKYGFHVLI
                     PGLKMAASTKKSIIASLQHDATVQKILHEQGVANPESCLDPHSASVPSLLYGSSKLNH
                     RPYQLKTGFELVFDSSDPDYIPIHQIKNIESYNLVSELSLTNEQGSLVRPVYCAADIA
                     AEKEEEIPADDHSLSILMLHDPEARYLHKILNLLPPEYYVEYPLWSNVVFALANTSAN
                     YRPLAEWFSQKCPEKWNTGGKEKLEKLWNDASRHTEKKITKRSIMYWAHKHAPQQYKE
                     IVEQGYFSILAEYVYSYNGTLEHYMIAKVIYAMMGNKFVVDVDSNGKYVWFEFVLPGQ
                     PMNQGEIWKWRKEVNPDELHIYISENFSRVMDRITEHIKYHLSQPHETNILNYYKKLL
                     KAFERSKSKIFNDSFKKGVIRQAEFLFRQRSFIQTLDTNPYLLGVGNGVLSIETIPAK
                     LINHFHEHPIHQYTHICYEPFNPENPWTKLLLNALQDIIPELDARLWIMFYLSTAIFR
                     GLKEALMLLWLGGGCNGKTFLMRLVAMVLGDHYASKLNISLLTSYRETAEKPNSAFMR
                     LKGRGYGYFEETNKSEILNTSRLKEMVNPGDVTARELNQKQESFQMTATMVAASNYNF
                     IIDTTDHGTWRRLRHYRSKVKFCHNPDPNNSYEKKEDPRFIHEYIMDPNCQNAFFSIL
                     VYFWEKLQKEYNGQIKKVFCPTIESETEAYRKSQDTLHRFITERVVESPSAETVYNLS
                     EVVTAYAEWYNANINVKRHIALELSQELENSVLEKYLQWSPNKTRILKGCRILHKFET
                     LQPGESYIGVSSTGTLLNTPICEPKNKWWEWSPNPSAPPEKEASAPTP"
                     /modified_by="walter.fuchs"
                     /label="C962R"
     CDS             complement(89033..91924)
                     /gene="BA71V-B962L"
                     /codon_start=1
                     /product="BA71V-B962L"
                     /note="similar to African swine fever virus E75 strain
                     E75of INSD accession FN557520"
                     /translation="MGKPTLLEPGHLYNVPAEHKNDIPIHYIITWIKQRLPEFGGSIP
                     TSLADRVLIIKSRTGSGKSTALPVHVFRILRNENTHSFQKYLGRSVICTQPRVLTAVT
                     LAKDIGASTHYPDMILGQTVGYQTKPLTEKPNRGLIYATAGVLLAQLHTMTDDEIASR
                     YAFMIIDEAHERALGIDLMLMYIKSMLERMLQRGSIGALRIPFVILTSATIDTHKYST
                     YFGIGKENIILVEGRQFGVETHWPLYNTNNYIKTACETALTIHKENIHDRPTEADILI
                     FMPGMAEIRFLSMLLSHANMDLAKEKLPLMLILPIDSEAIAQENEAYLGLKAEIKDLW
                     VKNPLTAKVEKPLRRVIVSTVVAETGLTIETLKYVIDPGWNRSVETYYPEWAGGLITR
                     PAAQSRIEQRKGRVGRVFPGHFYPLYTKHVFEQIPAQQYPEIITEGPGAIFLNIVVET
                     IKKNKEGVFKVEEIDMLDPPPTDALASALERAIVGGLLTRGEKGLQLTQLGDIASRFS
                     FLSIEEARMCFSGYFWQAAISDIATILAVVSVVDKKLTNLLDSKQRNGAMLAEAVLAG
                     IPPFLQNMDNAYSNIHLLLADDLLEGLFIFEGFQHAIIYFINNKVNNLAKHLREWCEK
                     KMLKYSAMVQILARREDILNELAVVGLNPFHQWQNRLASANAETFLKRVCTLKQCFYE
                     AYRLNCFCYDEQRLLYTGRNGIHFSYQDTVIKNPSCIVTPKIMLSPVSKQYMEWRLEP
                     SFVSVLDGFVNVDINFLLPRQEIPNILGGGVEDEEEEPPLPIQAFLHKYVKTNFHFSG
                     KSFKELKMKPHQTITFPETTLIHIIPDIPKNVVQTYLEISVCHQYSFKRLIYCETFYT
                     DMDDVQQENSVELIGLPMAAHHLTMHDFNKLYQLLKPDGFLIVYDFHKSQEAFWLHSL
                     QDALGHHTIRKDMDFHTISEWETIFKECGFTPIFNKQPSEHELFIVLKK"
                     /modified_by="walter.fuchs"
                     /label="B962L"
     CDS             complement(91884..92243)
                     /gene="BA71V-B119L (9GL)"
                     /codon_start=1
                     /product="BA71V-B119L (9GL)"
                     /note="similar to African swine fever virus E75 strain
                     E75of INSD accession FN557520"
                     /translation="MLHWGPKFWRALHLYAIFFSDAPNWKEKYEAIQWILNFIESLPC
                     TMCRHHAFSYLTKNPLTLNNSEDFQYWTFAFHNNVNKRLNKKIISWSEYKNIYEQSIL
                     KTIEYGKTDFIGAWSSL"
                     /modified_by="walter.fuchs"
                     /label="B119L"
     CDS             complement(92224..93180)
                     /gene="BA71V-B318L"
                     /codon_start=1
                     /product="BA71V-B318L"
                     /note="similar to African swine fever virus E75 strain
                     E75of INSD accession FN557520"
                     /translation="MLHLIYISIIVVLIIILISYTRKPQYFRITAPRSVALFHGIHPL
                     NPKNYKTFSEEFETILNNAIEDGDFKGQLTEPCSYALRGGKYIRPIILMEIVRACQLQ
                     HSFGAPIYPAEAALAVEYFHVASLIIDDMPSFDNDVKRRNKDTVWARFGVAKAQMSAL
                     ALTMQGFQNICRQVDWIKENCPRFPDPNQLGALLCTFVSHSLNSAGSGQLVDTPEKTI
                     PFFKIAFIMGWVLGTGTIEDIGAIERAAHCFGNAFQLADDIKDHDTDTGRNYAKIHGK
                     RKTFDVVVQSLQECKKILHEKKIYTSIWNEIFQKVINVALGT"
                     /modified_by="walter.fuchs"
                     /label="B318L"
     CDS             complement(93147..94463)
                     /gene="BA71V-B438L (p49)"
                     /codon_start=1
                     /product="BA71V-B438L (p49)"
                     /note="similar to African swine fever virus E75 strain
                     E75of INSD accession FN557520"
                     /translation="MYHDYASKLLADYRSDPPLWESDLPRHNRYSDNILNARYCGNKN
                     GAAPVYNECTNSPGKAEKGLQLSDLRNFSFMLNPQHKNIGYGDAQDLEPYSPIPKDKL
                     FNNLKIHRPAFSTHTENLIRRNVVRTEKKTFPQVATLKSTQKNCLTQPSSLPSLKNPK
                     NISMPSTGFSEHTKFFSYEGVPKLRIKGTIKHEQHLGDQIPGQHYNGYIPHKDVYNIL
                     CLAHNLPASVEKVMAGRGIPLGNPHVKPNIEQELIKSTCTYTDVPILGPLPSKDLQHG
                     REYQEFSANRHMLQVSNILHSVFANHSIKPEILEDIPTLNAQLTSIKPVSPFLNKAYQ
                     THYMENIVTLVPRFKSIANYSSPIPHYSKRNSGQAEYFDTSKQTISRHNNYIPKYTGG
                     IGDSKLDSSFPKDFNASSVPLTSAEKDHSLRGDNSACCISSISPSL"
                     /modified_by="walter.fuchs"
                     /label="B438L"
     CDS             complement(94476..94955)
                     /gene="BA71V-B169L"
                     /codon_start=1
                     /product="BA71V-B169L"
                     /note="similar to African swine fever virus E75 strain
                     E75of INSD accession FN557520"
                     /translation="MNVDFIAGINNLGEKIYTCEPFKTSFQNPFIVALIITAVVLVVF
                     FAICNPPVDKKRKTKTAIYIYICIVALLFLHYYVLNHQLNDIYNKSNMDVIVSSIHDK
                     YKGGDEIIPPVSPPSVPDELEEDRPKMISAGSKPAEPAVSKPLIPLQEVIMPSQYNN"
                     /modified_by="walter.fuchs"
                     /label="B169L"
     CDS             complement(94972..96393)
                     /gene="BA71V-B475L"
                     /codon_start=1
                     /product="BA71V-B475L"
                     /note="similar to African swine fever virus E75 strain
                     E75of INSD accession FN557520"
                     /translation="MDQEESHVISIFETFGAYFINIFYNFLYKNALYKKHSIVMEYQY
                     QVKGYILGVKQNKKLYEKMLDSFYKYFCNITQINSKTLSFSNFVSTIVDSFLPKEYSQ
                     SISLEKKDSILELLLCDYISNLGTFITTEKMLPFIVKNRKENYHRVTKEMQDYSLTFL
                     LKKRMELYNKFLRKQAYVEPKTELEETYTRLSSYNRSLLYQIEELTSEKKSLLAELST
                     LRKKYEKRQSEYRRLVQLLYQQIQRSSSSKNSYPLTKFIETLPSEHFSNEDYQKEAPR
                     DQKQVEIELLREQEELLASQELTSKSPNNYPVPQSRTIVSKPSDNYPVPQSRSTKKDF
                     DNSLQNQELNVKNGFSEKTILEFNQDNPEIEEDSLEFNQDNPEIEEDILEFNQDNPEI
                     EEDILKFNQDKPGFKEEVILGNKDDILEEENHKEDEPIVQNPFLENFWKPEQKTFNQS
                     GLFEESSDFSNDWSGGDVTLNFS"
                     /modified_by="walter.fuchs"
                     /label="B475L"
     CDS             complement(96524..97588)
                     /gene="BA71V-B354L"
                     /codon_start=1
                     /product="BA71V-B354L"
                     /note="similar to African swine fever virus E75 strain
                     E75of INSD accession FN557520"
                     /translation="MALTTPSGKLIPELQFKAHHFIDKTTVLYGPSKTGKTVYVKHIM
                     KILQPHIEQILVVAPSEPSNRSYEGFVHPTLIHYRLWLADKQKKNDNKGAERFLEAIW
                     QRQTMMSSIYSRVNNIDMLKTLYHKLPIDIQQKENKNIAKVECLKAEQTDQKKEEKIT
                     SLYQQLLKKIIIQNIHMYKNLSLTEDEKFTLNYINLNPRLLLILDDCAAELHPLFTKE
                     IFKKFFYQNRHCFISMIICCQDDTDLPANLRKNAFVSIFTNASICMSNFSRQSNRYSK
                     QDKEYVEEISHIVFKGYRKLVYIREDEYRQHFYHSTVPLPTAFSFGSKALLKLCKAVY
                     SKEVVIDKSNPYWSKFRLNF"
                     /modified_by="walter.fuchs"
                     /label="B354L"
     CDS             complement(97599..99350)
                     /gene="BA71V-B602L (9RL)"
                     /codon_start=1
                     /product="BA71V-B602L (9RL)"
                     /note="similar to African swine fever virus E75 strain
                     E75of INSD accession FN557520"
                     /translation="MAEFNIDELLKNVLEDPSTEISEETLKQLYQKTNPYKQFKNDSR
                     VAFCSFTNLREQYIRRLIMTSFIGYVFKALQEWMPSYSKPTYTTKTLLSELITLVDTL
                     KQETNDVPSESVVNTLLSIADNCKTQTQKSKEAKTTIDSFLREHFVFDPNLHAQSAYT
                     CASTCASTCASTCADTNVDTCASTCADICADTNVDTCASTCADTCADTCVSTCADTCA
                     DTCADTNVDTCASTCADTNVDTCVSTCADTCASTEYTDLMDPERIPLHIMQKTLNVPN
                     ELQADIDAITQTPQGYRAAAHILQNIELHQSIKHMLENPKVFKPILFNTKITRYLSQH
                     IPPQDTFYKWNYYIEDNYEELRAATESIYPEKPDLEFAFIIYDVVDSSSNQQKIDEFY
                     YKYKDQIFSEVSSIQLGNWTLLGSFKANRERYNYFNQNNEIIKRILDRHEEDLKIGKE
                     ILRNTIYHKKAKNIQETGPDAPGLSIYNSTFHTDSGIKGLLSFKELKNLEKASGNIKK
                     AREYDFIDDCEEKIKQLLSKENLTPDEKSQLEKTKKQLENALEMLNVPDDTIRVDMWV
                     NNNNKLEKEILYTKAEL"
                     /modified_by="walter.fuchs"
                     /label="B602L"
     CDS             99404..100561
                     /gene="BA71V-B385R"
                     /codon_start=1
                     /product="BA71V-B385R"
                     /note="similar to African swine fever virus E75 strain
                     E75of INSD accession FN557520"
                     /translation="MDEIINKYQAVEKLFKEIQEGLAAYDQYKTLISELLHYNNHIKQ
                     EYFNFLMIISPYLIRAHSGETLRNKVNNEIKRLILVENINTKISKTLVSVNFLLQKKL
                     SADGMKTKNIWCTNNPMLQVRTAHNLFKQLCDTQSKTQWVQTLKYKECKYCHTDMVFN
                     TTQFGLQCPNCGCIQELMGTIFDETHFYNHDGQKAKSGIFNPNRHYRFWIEHILGRNS
                     EQELGTKQDPCGTKVLQQLKKIIKRDNKCIALLTVENIRKMLKEINRTDLNNCVSLIL
                     RKLTGVGPPQISESILLRGEYIFTEAIKIREKVCKKGRINRNYYPYYIYKIFDAILPP
                     NDTTNRRILQYIHLQGNDTLANNDSEWESICMELPEIKWKPTDRTHCVHFF"
                     /modified_by="walter.fuchs"
                     /label="B385R"
     CDS             complement(100629..102569)
                     /gene="BA71V-B646L (p72)"
                     /codon_start=1
                     /product="BA71V-B646L (p72)"
                     /note="similar to African swine fever virus E75 strain
                     E75of INSD accession FN557520"
                     /translation="MASGGAFCLIANDGKADKIILAQDLLNSRISNIKNVNKSYGKPD
                     PEPTLSQIEETHMVHFNAHFKPYVPIGFEYNKVRPHTGTPTLGNKLTFGIPQYGDFFH
                     DMVGHHILGACHSSWQDAPIQGSSQMGAHGQLQTFPRNGYDWDNQTPLEGAVYTLVDP
                     FGRPIVPGTKNAYRNLVYYCEYPGERLYENVRFDVNGNSLDEYSSDVTTLVRKFCIPG
                     DKMTGYKHLVGQEVSVEGTSGPLLCNVQDMHKPHQSKPILTDENDTQRTCTHTNPKFL
                     SQHFPENSHNIQTAGKQDITPITDATYLDIRRNVHYSCNGPQTPKYYQPPLALWIKLR
                     FWFNENVNLAIPSVSIPFGERFITIKLASQKDLVNEFPGLFIRQSRFIPGRPSRRNIR
                     FKPWFIPGVISEISLTNNELYINNLFVTPEIHNLFVKRVRFSLIRVHKTQVTHTNNNH
                     HDEKLMSALKWPIEYMFIGLKPTWNISDQNPHQHRDWHKFGHVVNAIMQPTHHAEVSF
                     QDRDTALPDACSSISDITPITYPITLPIIKNISVTAHGINLIDKFPSKFCSSYIPFHY
                     GGNSIKTPDDPGAMMITFALKPREEYQPSGHINVSRAREFYISWDTDYVGSITTADLV
                     VSASAINFLLLQNGSAVLRYST"
                     /modified_by="walter.fuchs"
                     /label="B646L"
     CDS             102609..102986
                     /gene="BA71V-B125R"
                     /codon_start=1
                     /product="BA71V-B125R"
                     /note="similar to African swine fever virus E75 strain
                     E75of INSD accession FN557520"
                     /translation="MAVYAKDLDNNKELNQKLINDQLKIIDTLLLAEKKNFLVYELPA
                     HFDFSSGDPLGSQRDIYYAIIKSLEERGFTVKICMKGDRALLFITWKKIQSIEINKKE
                     EYLRMHFIQDEEKAFYCKFLESR"
                     /modified_by="walter.fuchs"
                     /label="B125R"
     CDS             complement(102959..103336)
                     /gene="BA71V-B117L"
                     /codon_start=1
                     /product="BA71V-B117L"
                     /note="similar to African swine fever virus E75 strain
                     E75of INSD accession FN557520"
                     /translation="MGYTIQLDKDGDYYWDDDSTHHDPYMRANAAPHAAAFNATAPHT
                     AAFNAAAPHAAAFNTAAHHAFHEPFIKLNLTDKNIFNGLGFILIVIFIYLLLITLQQM
                     LTRHIYNTVQHYVKAHLDSKNLQ"
                     /modified_by="walter.fuchs"
                     /label="B117L"
     CDS             complement(103344..104531)
                     /gene="BA71V-B407L"
                     /codon_start=1
                     /product="BA71V-B407L"
                     /note="similar to African swine fever virus E75 strain
                     E75of INSD accession FN557520"
                     /translation="MEDTTFLEGANLAGITTLMNNLHINEQANLEELEKQVMGKQQNF
                     PTDHFDEELNGLAKSLGINFNDPEFSLDSAHSVISKKPSRGGSDVISRDSVCTDSICS
                     ESVCSGSMRHGSIRNGSVRDDSVRSGRTRRGPARSSSSRHDRIHSYSLSTHRKKYAES
                     ETSQKTVISKRDRKHNYAESEYSEKSIKPSTKQVDRLINHLRSNGDPNSFYKKEHDYD
                     RKTKLVKLEKINMLLTYLGNEQISTDGIKIPTIDSSMQEIDDAIEMLTLRNVGIRYSS
                     IAEEILIGLARGLEIVFDGTREIPFLNYRPDYTGLHNTFMIKLFKMRYETSQVVGNFV
                     QNMSPLSKICLELGPSLLLYPALIRTKHKASEDLYNLLQKGPEDPFTAYNEIHETLKK
                     NNK"
                     /modified_by="walter.fuchs"
                     /label="B407L"
     CDS             complement(104560..105087)
                     /gene="BA71V-B175L"
                     /codon_start=1
                     /product="BA71V-B175L"
                     /note="similar to African swine fever virus E75 strain
                     E75of INSD accession FN557520"
                     /translation="METNCPNILYLSGITIEECLQSKKNTTDALNTNGDEAEVEKKLP
                     SVFTSVSKWVTHSSFKCWTCHLYFKTVPKFVPTYMRENERGEIEMGVLGNFCSFSCAA
                     SYIDLHYTEPKRWEARELLNMLYRFFTSQWISYIRPALSYTMRKEYGGKLSEEAFVSE
                     LHTLEESISSKDIFI"
                     /modified_by="walter.fuchs"
                     /label="B175L"
     CDS             105134..105925
                     /gene="BA71V-B263R"
                     /codon_start=1
                     /product="BA71V-B263R"
                     /note="similar to African swine fever virus E75 strain
                     E75of INSD accession FN557520"
                     /translation="MEDETELCFRSNRVTRLEMFVCTYGGKISSLACSHMELIKLLQI
                     AEPVKALNCNFGHQCLPGYESLIKTPKKSKNMLRRPRKTEGDGTCFNSAIEASILFKD
                     KMYKLKCFPSTGEIQVPGVIFPDFEDGKNIIQQWVEFLQHQPIEKKVQIIEFKTIMIN
                     FKFQINSVSPRVIIHLKKFAALLEQIPTPYPIREIKPPLEDSKVSAKFMVSPGKKVRI
                     NVFLKGKINILGCNTKESAETIYAFLKDLISVHWQEILCVLPVPD"
                     /modified_by="walter.fuchs"
                     /label="B263R"
     CDS             complement(105922..106122)
                     /gene="BA71V-B66L"
                     /codon_start=1
                     /product="BA71V-B66L"
                     /note="similar to African swine fever virus E75 strain
                     E75of INSD accession FN557520"
                     /translation="MDIKRALILFLLFLVVLSNAFVDYIISNFNHAVTCRKPTYFGIV
                     LQGIFLVILFSIADYLINENIL"
                     /modified_by="walter.fuchs"
                     /label="B66L"
     CDS             complement(106128..110150)
                     /gene="BA71V-G1340L"
                     /codon_start=1
                     /product="BA71V-G1340L"
                     /translation="MEFHNDFLTNPLRVTLYNPAENEYTKTFIFLGSVPANVLQACHK
                     DLQRTPKDKEILQNFYGKDWEKKLSQYVVGGDSDDLDEFEKLFVEDSGEETNVMMPEI
                     ETVYSEYSIFPEDTFKDIREKIYVATGVPPYRQHIFFFQNNALQVTYRLMLSGSGVAL
                     DIRDYKKEFQQVGGLNIDATMESQKDELYVEALDSFQLIKNIHHIFVADLNTLVAPMR
                     RQISIAIEDNYQFDLLYYGLIMKYWPLLSPDAFKLLIQSPLQMEKQYPALSPSLTSLK
                     KRLLLEQKLINFTYARAQQVVAKYEGNKLTRGTLAVTSAMIKISPLVNIQINVRNVFD
                     LFPATPDIPQLVVFFYSKTGPTVVSKHHITSTEPEKFSNKTFRVPTVILIRYINKKAF
                     ILTIQNNGHYFIESNWSENERHDFNSVVSTLNNFINPIIHTINDMGPAAFPRGGSLPL
                     PSNEDIQISISSMSVSTFWPYTLSSKGFTELKSRWRKYEQAGIISVRGLQQTGVYNFL
                     FKKGIYSYDPHEIERMIIISSGPGRKMDINVALLQNTYAYLFDTNVAARWETIYGGRN
                     IRIYHRVTDIKIEMFNITQEEFNYLWVYLFVFLDNLITGPDKIMVNKLSQLHDKQQGK
                     GASQLRALQEQDPDLYDLRKYDTQATVYSVLCQHPRPPVIYSEAEVKSMPPAKRKELV
                     KYWNFTEGVPAYYSCPHPDYPHLSLLEGRHPLNYCLPCCQKTKALLGTKRFYINNTCL
                     TKHTFVEQDLEDLNTQTSRHTLSYGKKIPVNRIAFLPHQIADELFSNTIKEPDIFCIV
                     GVEQTMLGISNAGLFYSLARILDLAPKALAVEIAKAANTPQYYILGNGAGNMFSSGAE
                     LANFILQTFVEQKNQLLQWDTAWQDIFLDLVAICYDLHCVFFKDKQGDIEFEVSPSTI
                     QKILSPSKKIAIIFDTNEGIYPMAMTQQKRFLKNSEAQYIFTEEDPVMEVIHSMSEFM
                     CKDGWWDIHDVKNIPGYTVTKKLINRHNFCYALLIVSDTDRPIYFPIRLSSYIHDDIP
                     IDFDLRPTDIASFEETWKFIRLFNKHFKQYEIIPSAVLQNMKKEFVGFLSEGKTGLYF
                     YYAPTQTLPATLEKLPIATLTIDPRDIDQAILYPLEEPYPHQDKANKAFYMNHLYKFL
                     LIEFFDVLYGLQSNTTRKHIEDLFQKTDFQKINSVTEFYTKLSDFVDLNDIHRIKHIL
                     ETTGADHALKVLQKNVFNFDRILLSPLQSYTYDELCQYLKKLLTPRIEFYEDIETIDR
                     GLINIYTSCQYSTLKQPQCEKKRLRIPVNHFENYINILAADILNPLKHSTLLLTGLGV
                     IDDLQFIMRPQEIISVKNKF"
                     /modified_by="walter.fuchs"
                     /label="G1340L"
     CDS             110239..113853
                     /gene="BA71V-G1211R"
                     /codon_start=1
                     /product="BA71V-G1211R"
                     /note="similar to African swine fever virus E75 strain
                     E75of INSD accession FN557520"
                     /translation="MDRSEIVARENPVITQRVTNLLRTNAPLLFMPIDIHEVRYGAYM
                     LFMYGSLENGYKAEVRIENIPVFFDVQIESDNTNQLFLKSLLAAENITYERLETLTQR
                     PVMGYREKEKEFAPYIRIFFKSLYERRKAITYLNNMGYNTAADDTTCYYRMVSRELKL
                     PLTSWIQLQQYTYEPRGLVHRFSVTPEGLVSYQDDVPTDHSIVMAYDIETYSPIKGTV
                     PDPNQANDVVFMICMRIFWIHSTEPLASTCITMAPCKKSSEWTTIVCSSEKNLLLSFA
                     EQFSRWAPDICTGFNDSRYDWPFIVEKSMQHGILEEVFNKMSLFWPQKLDTILKCYYV
                     KEKRVKISAEKSIISSFLHTPGCLPIDVRNMCMQLYPKAEKTSLKAFLENCGLDSKID
                     LPYHLMWKYYETRDSEKMADVAYYCIIDAQRCQDLLVRHNVIADRREVGILSYTSLYD
                     CIYYAGGHKVCNMLIAYAIHDEYGRIACSTIARGKREHGKYPGAFVIDPVKGLEQDKP
                     TTGLDFASLYPSLIMAYNFSPEKFVASRDEANSLIAKGESLHYVSFHFNNRLVEGWFV
                     RHNNVPDKMGLYPKVLIDLLNKRTALKQELKKLGEKKECIHESHPGFKELQFRHAMVD
                     AKQKALKIFMNTFYGEAGNNLSPFFLLPLAGGVTSSGQYNLKLVYNFVINKGYGIKYG
                     DTDSLYITCPDSLYTEVTDAYLNSQKTIKHYEQLCHEKVLLSMKAMSTLCAEVNEYLR
                     QDNGTSYLRMAYEEVLFPVCFTGKKKYYGIAHVNTPNFNTKELFIRGIDIIKQGQTKL
                     TKTIGTRIMEESMKLRRPEDHRPPLIEIVKTVLKDAVVNMKQWNFEDFIQTDAWRPDK
                     DNKAVQIFMSRMHARREQLKKHGAAATSQFAEPEPGERFSYVIVEKQVQFDIQGHRTD
                     TTRKGDKMEYVSEAKAKNLPIDILFYINNYVLGLCARFINENEEFQPPGNVSNKDEYA
                     QRRAKSYLQKFVQSIHPKDKSVIKQGIVHRQCYKYVHQEIKKKIGIFADLYKEFFNNT
                     TNPIESFIQSTQFMIHYFDEEQKVNHSMKKMVEQRTTLAGNPAGNPAGNPASNALMRA
                     IFTQLITEEKKIVQALYNKGDAIHDLLSYIINNINYKIATFQTKQMLTFELSSTHVEL
                     LLKLNKTWLILVGIHVAKKHLHTLLGLSNNEPPSKTFIQQAIEEECGSIKPSCYDFIS
                     "
                     /modified_by="walter.fuchs"
                     /label="G1211R"
     CDS             complement(113850..114221)
                     /gene="BA71V-CP123L"
                     /codon_start=1
                     /product="BA71V-CP123L"
                     /note="similar to African swine fever virus E75 strain
                     E75of INSD accession FN557520"
                     /translation="MPSTGTLVILFAIILILCIMLLFYYKTTEAGNPGVLPPPIPPPT
                     PPPPKKKYDHNEYMEKTDLEPEVKKNHRKWANEAEHLISSSVKGLENLDETAFLANHK
                     GHGFKTFEHAKDLFKEFLKKY"
                     /modified_by="walter.fuchs"
                     /label="CP123L"
     CDS             complement(114386..121819)
                     /gene="BA71V-CP2475L (p220)"
                     /codon_start=1
                     /product="BA71V-CP2475L (p220)"
                     /note="similar to African swine fever virus E75 strain
                     E75of INSD accession FN557520"
                     /translation="MGNRGSSTSSRPPLSSEANLYAKLQDHIQRQTRSFSGGGYFNGG
                     GDKNPVQHIKDYHIDSVSSKAKLRIIEGIIKAISKIGFKVDTKQPIEDILKDIKKQLP
                     DPRAGSTFVKNAEKQETICKMIADAINQEFIDLGQDKLIDTTEGAASICRQIVLYINS
                     LTHGLRAEYLDVHGSIENTLENIKLLSDAIKQLHERMVTEVTKAAPNEEVINAVTMIE
                     AVYRRLLNEQNLQINILTNFIDNILTPTQKELDKLKTDEVDIIKILNDTNSVLGTKNF
                     GKVLSYTLCNLGIAATVANKINKALQRVGLKVEQYLHSKNWAEFDKELDLKRFSGLVS
                     AENIAEFEKAVNLLRQTFNERHKILENNCAKKGGDEEKTPLDKRMEAQRLDRKHILME
                     FLNKSTQAYNDFLENVKKIGMKLVKEIALTPNITKLRDALSRINDMGTIALDLSLIGF
                     YNNAAAREERETFLIQLTLVKNVLEELAKTDPNFKNLYDSCFRLLQIIDFYTDIVQKK
                     YGGGEDCECTKVGGAALTVEELGLSKAARSQVDLNQAINTFMYYYYVAQIYSNLTHNK
                     QEFQSYEENYATILGDAIAGRLMQLDTEKNARINSPAVDLARGHVGPNPGGAQEVDWK
                     ATISAIELEYDVKRRFYRALEGLDLYLKNITKTFVNNIDSIQTVQQMLDGVRIIGRWF
                     TEATGDTLAQVFESFPTSAGNDSNVFTDNAPAGHYYEKVAAEIQQGRGVGTLRPVRAS
                     QAKNIRDLIGRSLSNFQALKNIINAFARIGDMLGGEELRQTVPMSPLQIYKTLLEYIQ
                     HSALSVGLKNLNQTQIGGQRVALAQTAEEASQRVYLSTVRVNDALSTRWETEDVFFTF
                     MLKSMAAKIFIVLGIYDMFERPEPVYKLIPTRMILGGADELEPEVIPEAAGLYFRLPR
                     LAEFYQKLFSFRDENVQISMLPELEGIFSGLIRVIFMRPIELINIGDYSETEIRQLIK
                     EINVIYQHFNLEYGEQEAVKKALIHFVNEINRRFGVITRTEWEKFQRIVQEARTMNDF
                     GMMNQTNYSILPDEDGYTQSSQLLPSDRFIGPSSQPTPKWRPALYNIDSVDVQTGMLQ
                     PNSQWDLVQKFRKQLSEMFEDPSLQQELGKVSYQELIQQATNELKKEHTDKIQIVSKL
                     IQGSESLADTDVNKIFLFHETVITGLNLLSAIYVLLNTFRNNIKALDLDMIQKSIVEW
                     LRETQAANVNHANLIDWLGRRHGDISEIRNPGLVIKANDARLSMVYPDPTTDPTLPQD
                     QNLTTETLFAWIEQYVGIPAGGGIRPEQELAARYLVDNQRIMQLLLTNIFEMTSSFNK
                     LVQVRFPETSTAHVHLDFTGLISLIDSLMADTKYFLDLLRPHIDKNIIQYYENRSNPG
                     SFYWLEEHLIDKLIKPPTDAGGRPLPGGELGLEGVNQIINKTYILLTKPYNVLHLRGG
                     AQRRDAANIQINNNPELSERYEQYGRVFSRLVFYDALDNNSGLRVEQVALGDFRLSNL
                     IRTNNAQEENALSFWTAVAPAPRAYANVNNAANNLRRYRLYGSDYGIRNNRSMMMVFN
                     QLVASYIARFYDAPSGKIYLNLINAFANGNFSQAVMELGYAHPDLARDNIAFGHRGDP
                     TEQSVLLLSLGLMLQRLIKDTNRQGLSQHLISTLTEIPIYLKENYRANLPLYNKMFNI
                     LISQGELLKQFIQYTKVQLARPNLMALLGANNDAIIYYNNINVPNTGLSIGQAALRGI
                     GSVFRPDITLMPLGDAQNNTNDIVRKRLIAVINGVIRGSLTLANSAMEVLHELTDHPI
                     YLETEEHFIQNYMSRYNKEPLMPFSLSLYYLRDLRMENNEVYDPLLYPNLESGSPEFK
                     ILYGTRKLLGNDPVQLSDMPGVQLIMKNYNETVVAREQITPTRFEHFYIHAIQALRFI
                     INIRSFKTVMTYNENTFGGVNLISENRDDKPIITAGIGMNAVYSLRKTLQDVISFVES
                     SYQEEQINNIHKIVSPKSQTRSLGSNRERERIFNLFDMNIMPINVNALMRSIPLANIY
                     NYDYSFEEIACLMYGISAEKVRSLDTGAPQPDVAVVLNIPNRPPMNTREFMLKLLINP
                     YVTVSISQYGNELLSRGNAGYMSRIFRGDNALNMGRPKFLSDQIFNKVLFGSLYPTQF
                     DYDEAGPGLAAGIQRGRERWGHPMSIYINQALHEVVRTIRLAETVRGLRNVIDRNQII
                     DELNAFRTQLEDTRREVDNLLQTPEIQNNVIPEIIAAVQNWGQQYRGQITDLIDLIGN
                     AGQGGNSMIPLIQIITAQTAAAQLTALFNRRGIPAPVPRQQLQNDIEALQWFMTMVIN
                     HPPILIAPFMILVNNLKDFLDTLEQYVYRNPRWLGPRTARIAHPPVGMAPGNIRYPTS
                     YTENSVLTYIAEQNQEEGPWSIVKQVGVGIQKPALIQIGKDRFDTRLIRNLIFITNIQ
                     RLLRLRLNLELSQFRNVLVSPDHIINPSITEYGFSITGPSETFSDKQYDSDIRIL"
                     /modified_by="walter.fuchs"
                     /label="CP2475L"
     CDS             complement(121941..122546)
                     /gene="BA71V-CP204L (p32, p30)"
                     /codon_start=1
                     /product="BA71V-CP204L (p32, p30)"
                     /note="similar to African swine fever virus E75 strain
                     E75of INSD accession FN557520"
                     /translation="MDFILNISMKMEVIFKTDLRASSQVVFHAGSLYTWFSVEIINSG
                     RIVTTAIKTLLSTVKYDIVRNARIYAGQGYTEQQAQEEWNMILHVLFEEEAESTSSTS
                     LESNHETNGHKADSHETNECTSSFETLFEQEPSSETPKDTKLYALAQKAVQHIEQYGK
                     APDFNKVIRAHNYIQTIYGSPLKEEEKEEVRLMVIKLLKKK"
                     /modified_by="walter.fuchs"
                     /label="CP204L"
     CDS             122577..124181
                     /gene="BA71V-CP530R (p60)"
                     /codon_start=1
                     /product="BA71V-CP530R (p60)"
                     /note="similar to African swine fever virus E75 strain
                     E75of INSD accession FN557520"
                     /translation="MPSNMKQFCKISVWLQRHDPDLLEIINNLCMLGNLSAAKYKHGV
                     TFIYPKQAKIRDEIKKHAYSNDPSQAIKTLESLILPFYIPTPMEFTGEIGSYTGVKLE
                     VEKKEANKVVLKNGEAVLIPAADFKPFPDRRLAVWIMESGSMPLEGPPYKRKKEGGGN
                     DPPISKHISPYTPRTRIAIEVEKAFDECMRQNWCSVNNPYLAKSVSLLSFLSLNHPTE
                     FIKVLPLIDFDPLVTFYLLLEPYKTHGDDFLIPETILFGPTGWNGTDLYQSAMLEFKK
                     FFTQITRQTFMDIADTATKEVDVPICYSDPETVHSYANHVRTEILHHNMVNKVTTPNL
                     VVQAYNELEQTNTIRHYGPIFPESTINALRFWKKLWQDEQRFVIHGLHRTLMDQPTYE
                     TSEFAEIVRNLRFSRPGNNYINELNITSPAMYGDKHTTGDIAPNDRFAMLVAFINSTD
                     FLYTAIPEEKVGGNDTQTGPQTSSLTDLVPTRLHSFLNHNLSKLKILNRAQQTVKNIL
                     SNDCLNQLKHYVKHTGKNEILKILQE"
                     /modified_by="walter.fuchs"
                     /label="CP530R"
     CDS             124184..124426
                     /gene="BA71V-CP80R"
                     /codon_start=1
                     /product="BA71V-CP80R"
                     /note="similar to African swine fever virus E75 strain
                     E75of INSD accession FN557520"
                     /translation="MLIPVVCFTCGFPIGTYAAIFDKARTEYIKTKMGGTLPQNIPLD
                     ASLQIELKDLITALGIPMRVCCRTHLITTLDYRKYY"
                     /modified_by="walter.fuchs"
                     /label="CP80R"
     CDS             124468..125388
                     /gene="BA71V-CP312R"
                     /codon_start=1
                     /product="BA71V-CP312R"
                     /note="similar to African swine fever virus E75 strain
                     E75of INSD accession FN557520"
                     /translation="MTTIFHADDLLHALQQAKAEKNFSSVFSLDWDKLRIAKRNTSVK
                     YVTVHVMVKGKKAPLMFNFQNEKHVGTISPSTDEEVIRMNAENPKFLVKKRDRDPCLQ
                     FNKYKISPPLEDDGLTVKKNEQGEEIYPGDEEKSKLFQIIELLEEAFEDAVQKGPENM
                     KTKNIIKLVQRKISSNAAKNADKSLPNPIARIRIKVNPITNMLAPILLDKSKPITLQN
                     GKTSFEELKDKDGVKANPDNIHKLIESNSIHDGIINARSICISSMGISFPLCLEMGVV
                     KVFEKNNGIDVDSIYGPDDITNLINQVAIA"
                     /modified_by="walter.fuchs"
                     /label="CP312R"
     CDS             complement(125408..125932)
                     /gene="BA71V-O174L"
                     /codon_start=1
                     /product="BA71V-O174L"
                     /note="similar to African swine fever virus E75 strain
                     E75of INSD accession FN557520"
                     /translation="MLTLTQGKKIVNALRSRLAFEYNGQLIKILSKNIIAVGSLRREE
                     KMLNDVDLLIIVSEKKLLKHVLPNIRIKGLSFSVKVCGERKCVLFIEWEKKTYQLDLF
                     TALAEEKPYAIFHFTGPVSYLIRIRAALKKKNYKLNQYGLFKNQTLVPLKITTERELI
                     KELGFTYRVPKKRL"
                     /modified_by="walter.fuchs"
                     /label="O174L"
     CDS             125982..126170
                     /gene="BA71V-O61R (p12)"
                     /codon_start=1
                     /product="BA71V-O61R (p12)"
                     /note="similar to African swine fever virus E75 strain
                     E75of INSD accession FN557520"
                     /Original_Translation="MALDGSSGGGSNVETLLIVAIVVVIMAIMLYYFWW
                     MPRQQQKKCSKADECTCTNGSCSLKTS"
                     /Color="#ff00ff"
                     /modified_by="walter.fuchs"
                     /label="O61R"
     misc_feature    125987
                     /Original_Bases="A"
                     /label="A"
                     /note="Geneious type: Editing History Replacement"
     misc_feature    125990
                     /Original_Bases="T"
                     /label="T"
                     /note="Geneious type: Editing History Replacement"
     misc_feature    125993
                     /Original_Bases="T"
                     /label="T"
                     /note="Geneious type: Editing History Replacement"
     misc_feature    125996
                     /Original_Bases="T"
                     /label="T"
                     /note="Geneious type: Editing History Replacement"
     misc_feature    125999
                     /Original_Bases="A"
                     /label="A"
                     /note="Geneious type: Editing History Replacement"
     misc_feature    126002
                     /Original_Bases="T"
                     /label="T"
                     /note="Geneious type: Editing History Replacement"
     CDS             complement(126261..130613)
                     /gene="BA71V-NP1450L (g2L)"
                     /codon_start=1
                     /product="BA71V-NP1450L (g2L)"
                     /translation="MEAGYAEIAAVQFNIAGDNDHKRQGVMEVTISNLFEGTLPAEGG
                     IYDARMGTTDHHYKCITCSHQRKQCMGHPGILQMHAPVLQPLFIAEIRRWLRVICLNC
                     GAPIVDLKRYEHLIRPKRLAEAASSQTEGKQCYVCKVIHPKIIKDSEDYFTFWVDQQG
                     KIDKLYPQIIREIFSRVTYDTVVKLGRSKNSHPEKLVLKAIQIPPISIRPGIRLGIGS
                     GPQSFHDINNVIQYIVRKNLLIPKDLQIVRGQKIPLNVDRNLQTIQQLYYNFLLDSVS
                     TTATQGGTGKRGIVMGARPAPSIMRRLPRKEGRIRKSLLGSQVWSISRSTICGNSDLH
                     LDEVGYPISFARTLQVAETVQHYNINRLMPYFLNGKRQYPGCSRVYKQITQSVHDIEG
                     LKQDFRLEVGDILYRDVVTGDVAFFNRQPSLERSSIGVHRIVVLENPKISTFQMNVSA
                     CAWYNADFDGDQMNLWVPWSVMSRVEAELLCSVRNWFISTKSSGPVNGQVQDSTVGSF
                     LLTRTNTPMGKNVMNKLHAMGLFQTTQTDPPCFANYSPTDLLDGKLVVSMLLKQTPIN
                     YQRAPTWYSEVYAPYMHYNKQDISTQIRNGELIEGVLDKKAVGAGSSGGIYHLISRRY
                     GPQQALKMIFATQQLALNYVRNAGFTVSTADMLLTPEAHQEVQEIINELLLESEEINN
                     RLLHGDIMPPIGLTTHDFYEKLQLNALKFPDRILKPIMNSINPETNGLFQMVATGAKG
                     SNPNMIHIMAGIGQIEINTQRIQPQFSFGRTLVYYPRFALEAQAYGFICNSYIAGLTS
                     PEFIFGEMNGRFDLINKALSTSSTGYANRKAIFGLQSCIVDYYRRVSIDTRLVQQLYG
                     EDGLDARQLETVRFETIMLSDQELEDKFKYTGIQSPLFEEEFSRLKKDRDKYRQIFLN
                     IENFNFSQLLTDVRQVPVNVASIVKNILLSSTSGVLPFDEKSILQKYTMVKTFCKNLP
                     YVFINNIQERLQTPIPVYLKRAASLMRILIRIELATVKTLNITCEQMSAILDLIRLQY
                     TQSLINYGEAVGILAAQSVSEPLTQYMLDSHHRSVAGGTNKSGIVRPQEIFSAKPVEA
                     EQSSEMLLRLKNPEVETNKTYAQEIANSIELITFERLILQWHLLYETYSSTKKNVMYP
                     DFASDVEWMTDFLENHPLLQPPEDIANWCIRLELNKTTMILKSISLESIVNSLRAKHP
                     NTYIMHSVENTASGIPIIIRIYLRESAFRRSTNTRMATDEKIAVNLVDKLLNSTIRGI
                     PGIKNANVVKLMRHRVDAQGKLVRLDNIYAIKTNGTNIFGAMLDDNIDPYTIVSSSIG
                     DTMELYGIEAARQKIISEIRTVMGDKGPNHRHLLMYADLMTRTGQVTSLEKAGLNARE
                     PSNVLLRMALSSPVQVLTDAAIDSAVNPIYGIAAPTLMGSVPRIGTMYSDIIMDEKYI
                     TENYKSVDSMIDML"
                     /modified_by="walter.fuchs"
                     /label="NP1450L"
     CDS             complement(130681..131940)
                     /gene="BA71V-NP419L (g3L)"
                     /codon_start=1
                     /product="BA71V-NP419L (g3L)"
                     /note="similar to African swine fever virus E75 strain
                     E75of INSD accession FN557520"
                     /translation="MLNQFPGQLSNNVFCFPPIESETKSGKKASWIICVQVMQHNTIL
                     PITDEMFSTDVKDAVAEIFTKFFVEEGAMRISKTTRVTEGKNLGKKNATTVVHQAFKD
                     ALSKYNRHARQKRGAHTNKGMIPPMLIKHFNIIPKTFFEDETDPIVQRKRNGVRAVAC
                     QQGDGSILLYSRTEKEFLGLDNIKKELKQLYLFIDVRVYLDGELYLHHKPLQWIAGQA
                     NAKADSSELHFYVFDCFWSDQLQMPSNKRQQLLTNIFKQKEDFTFIHQVENFSIKDED
                     EALRLKTQFIKEGYEGAIVRNANGPYEPGYNNYHSPHLAKLKPLLDAEFILVDYTQGK
                     KGKDLGAILWVCELPNKKRFVVTPKHLTYADRYALFQKLTPALFKKHLYGKELTVEYA
                     ELSSKTGIPLQARAVGFREPINVLEII"
                     /modified_by="walter.fuchs"
                     /label="NP419L"
     CDS             132006..134612
                     /gene="BA71V-NP868R (g4R)"
                     /codon_start=1
                     /product="BA71V-NP868R (g4R)"
                     /note="similar to African swine fever virus E75 strain
                     E75of INSD accession FN557520"
                     /translation="MASLENLVARYQRCFNDQSLKNSTIELEIRFQHINFLLFKTVYE
                     ALVAQEIPSTISHSIRCIKKVHHENHCREKILPSDNFYFKKQSLMFFKFSEPASLGCK
                     VSLAIEQPIRKFILDSSVLVRLKNRTTFQISELWKIELTIVKQLMGSEVSAKLTAFKT
                     LLFDTPEQQTAKNMMTLINPDDEYLYEIEIEYTGKPESLTAADVIKIKNTVLTLISPN
                     HLMLTAYHQAIEFIASHILSSEILLARIKSGKWGLKRLLPQVKSMTKADYMKFYPPVG
                     YYVTDKADGIRGIAVVQDTQMYVVADQLYSLGTTGIEPLKPTILDGEFMPEKKEFYGF
                     DVIMYEGNLLTQQGFETRIEALNKGIKVLQAFNIKAEMKPFISLTSADPNVLLKNFES
                     VFKKKTRPYSIDGIILVEPGNSYLNTNTFKWKPTWDNTLDFLVRKCPENLNVPEYAPK
                     KSFSLHLLFVGISGELFKKLALNWCPGYTKLFPVTQRNQNYFPVQFQPSDFPLAFLYY
                     HPDTSSFSDIDGKVLEMRCLKREVNYVSWEIVKIREDRQQDLKTGSYFGNDFKTAELT
                     WLNYMDPFSFEELAKGPSGMYFAGAKTGIYRAQTALISFIKQEIIQKISHQSWVIDLG
                     IGKGQDLGRYLDAGIRHLVGIDKDQTALAELIYRKFSHATTRQHKHATNIYVLHQDLA
                     EPAKEISEKVHQIYGFPKEGASSIVSNLFIHYLMKSSQQVENLAVLCHKLLQPGGMVW
                     FTTMLGERVLELLHENRIELNEVWEARENEVVKFAIKRLFKEDVLQETGQEIGVLLPF
                     SNGDFYNEYLVNTAFLIKIFKHHGFSLVQMQSFKEWIPEFQTFSKSLYKILTEADKTW
                     TSLFGFICLRKN"
                     /modified_by="walter.fuchs"
                     /label="NP868R"
     CDS             134669..135421
                     /gene="BA71V-D250R (g5R)"
                     /codon_start=1
                     /product="BA71V-D250R (g5R)"
                     /note="similar to African swine fever virus E75 strain
                     E75of INSD accession FN557520"
                     /Original_Translation="MDTAMQLKTSIGLITCRMNTQSNQIETILVQKRYS
                     LAFSEFIHCHYSINSNHSHLIKMFNNMTINERLLIKTLDFDRMWYHIWIETPVYELYH
                     KKYQKFKKNWLIPDNGKKLISLINQAKGSGTLLWEIPKGKPKENESDLACAIREFEEE
                     TGIAREDYQILPAFKKSMSYFEGKTEYKHIYFLAVLCKSLEEPNMNLSLQYETRIAEI
                     SKISWQNMEAVRFISKRQSLNLEPIIGPAFNFIKNYLRYKH"
                     /Color="#ff00ff"
                     /modified_by="walter.fuchs"
                     /label="D250R"
     misc_feature    135023
                     /Original_Bases="G"
                     /label="G"
                     /note="Geneious type: Editing History Replacement"
     CDS             complement(135627..136094)
                     /gene="BA71V-D129L"
                     /codon_start=1
                     /product="BA71V-D129L"
                     /note="similar to African swine fever virus E75 strain
                     E75of INSD accession FN557520"
                     /translation="MDLNPLLYLQAFNNDATTFNTQGHILEQQSDPTYFDTFANAMQA
                     YIDTKQGGNDEEGTIIIMDDEDFNDSESLEDFLQMMNDEELNDRFSSDDEPEERVNPH
                     EVNFHEVNPHEVNPHEVNLMEINLHRDNQYESSKAPQATFDITEFIKIEEDDE"
                     /modified_by="walter.fuchs"
                     /label="D129L"
     CDS             complement(136208..136447)
                     /gene="BA71V-D79L (g7L)"
                     /codon_start=1
                     /product="BA71V-D79L (g7L)"
                     /note="similar to African swine fever virus E75 strain
                     E75of INSD accession FN557520"
                     /translation="MNKTIEYQKEFLKENNQLLSIPIKKNILKEILQNDEQDTIITNC
                     ITKEVSINLDLIKNPKVLYSIYIMVVEYLKSMNIT"
                     /modified_by="walter.fuchs"
                     /label="D79L"
     CDS             complement(136515..137522)
                     /gene="BA71V-D339L (g9L)"
                     /codon_start=1
                     /product="BA71V-D339L (g9L)"
                     /note="similar to African swine fever virus E75 strain
                     E75of INSD accession FN557520"
                     /translation="MIDQKIFEITLNIDDPANFCTNVEAHLLKELENIYVGKCFKNSF
                     IISITGVIQRSPCFIMRTNNSGRGYMHVRFSALVSYLNAFDLIAAVKIIKNDNNIILG
                     ESLLTEPVTIVIPSSESQNNVAEVGQIVPVQLANSSVYYIPGRQQASATGSIFIPKHT
                     FSVYHVQEELTQEQALNLTKLVNVIETLLDSRSKKDFKHICFFEKLYYTYPISSDEIL
                     DLKIWKGPKGKEVSRLKPCNVLSFLYDALKNKSSSLGFWARPPDLFKSSPLAYQQDNN
                     SFNTTELPIICSAEVMFLTLLKEIINYLQFMNDLCDTFNNEQLIKRHENIWMLIEQRK
                     I"
                     /modified_by="walter.fuchs"
                     /label="D339L"
     CDS             complement(137601..141005)
                     /gene="BA71V-D1133L (g10L)"
                     /codon_start=1
                     /product="BA71V-D1133L (g10L)"
                     /translation="MAYPELVAADFLQQLARRKEFKSLISPPVDQKKLIHDLRSHFVQ
                     IGGPGCEKGGRAFFPCDPYASPFPSIKGLQLHNAQLFVQNFQNPNTPYSRLLLNWQTG
                     TGKSIAAIAIARQFMNHYMNFIENAPWIFVVGFTRAIIQTEMLRRPELGFVSYKEVAE
                     LHRLLHIAKQSGSTTSVESRHLNGFISTLKRRLTDRNRGGFFQFYGYKEFASKLFNIT
                     SKGEEKNFDVLSLFHRSDETEDTLNENDISQFVQKISEAESNGLIRVNQKIMEQLRGG
                     LLIADEIHNVYNIQERNNYGIALQYVLDAFPPHQAPRAVFMSATPVTGSVMEYVDLLN
                     LLVPRHELPNGQPLQRQQLFDNSGHSVKWKKDALALVERLSTGRVSFLLDTNTNYYPE
                     RIFAGKMLSYRDEMLPYLHFIECPMSDYQLETLKQLGPDPKISSNAYSIYDMAFPNPK
                     FSKQTEPKAYGLFNSTETPAALSMASTDWLLENGVQIIEPSRRTPFNVSGSFLSLQPP
                     THISGLAFYSGKYTQMMKDILSIIRQGRGKILIYHNRVRMSGVLILQEILQSNGILNE
                     VSSPVGTTRCSICAAIRDDHTTHSDHQFIPARFTILHSEIEPAVRERSLALFNASSNL
                     EGHQLRILIGSKVIVEGLNFQAVRYEMIMSLPLDIPRLIQVFGRVVRKNSHMELPPNE
                     RNVTIYLYVSTTPDGGPELAKYAQKLKEYILIQEGDKALRKHAIDGFTNQIKIDKPML
                     ESLPLGPSITPANVGATVLNTFEAYGYGEQEVKTISNIIISLFMARPVWTYPELWKAV
                     STPKLIQGITIDNKLFSEDNFALALISLCYSKNQCKELCIQNRLCTIMHVPAKPEHLY
                     IAAVLNHKKEPVLDIETYIRDFQPPMMHSIRITKYLEHSQTKEPFQVLYEKFQKDFQD
                     EPIEQVLIHYPASFHYTMLEALIIDNLAGMGALIEVYKKFFIAFSKKDIQPFPDIFKI
                     ISHVPGDDDTLVGYATEDSVRLITSRQDKTWHEIPLYMLNINVKRKENDIVIGYMESK
                     GKTLKFKIRPPIQVLKKNEITDIRMLNRGAVCETRGREEQQKIVDQLGISLNLTKISA
                     IKLCLLIRNTLLQKEMEARNQPNGMQDGIRWFYLFNDKMPSLVHTS"
                     /modified_by="walter.fuchs"
                     /label="D1133L"
     CDS             complement(141236..141589)
                     /gene="BA71V-D117L (p17, i1L)"
                     /codon_start=1
                     /product="BA71V-D117L (p17, i1L)"
                     /note="similar to African swine fever virus E75 strain
                     E75of INSD accession FN557520"
                     /translation="MDTETSPLLSHNLSTREGIKQSTQGFLAHTIVKYPGITAIILGI
                     LILLVIILIVVAIVYYNRSVDCKSTMPKLPPPGYYVQQPEPHHHFPVFFRKRKNSTSQ
                     QHIPSDEQLAELAHS"
                     /modified_by="walter.fuchs"
                     /label="D117L"
     CDS             141646..142263
                     /gene="BA71V-D205R (i2R)"
                     /codon_start=1
                     /product="BA71V-D205R (i2R)"
                     /note="similar to African swine fever virus E75 strain
                     E75of INSD accession FN557520"
                     /translation="MAMQKLFTYIYEFIEYRKMVLLEEKVPYDRFVQMIFNTGFFRIN
                     AETLNHGIVSVFIFGANGKYVHHGGDMRTLLTNALNEKKQYEELILIVDKPILGKKNI
                     LDIIVEQRAANPTVVINIYPYHLFCINIPKVSAIPRHKLITQEEAQAFLGREYLQPQD
                     LMQISASDPPVVWLGGRPGDFVQIERPSETAMHAVVIRYITKSKI"
                     /modified_by="walter.fuchs"
                     /label="D205R"
     CDS             complement(142305..143342)
                     /gene="BA71V-D345L (i3L, i4L)"
                     /codon_start=1
                     /product="BA71V-D345L (i3L, i4L)"
                     /note="similar to African swine fever virus E75 strain
                     E75of INSD accession FN557520"
                     /translation="METFVRLFKDSPQQRSNAWHATRRTQVGGSDLASVLGLNPYKSY
                     YITLAEKANLFKKNLNHAACNWGTLFERVSKDLLELFCQTTVIGDNIHIDGTYLGYPG
                     HSNSPDGFCYLTLGYTQQSWEIKTIFNDVCYETTKRIPVLVEIKSPFNRKIKNSVPSY
                     YVPQIQSGLALSPPISMAIYVEAMFRVCGIHQLGWNNETNTDIHPPESMLPLAWGIIT
                     ICSTQEYTEAPQDFGTLNAETFHQFLETLYQKDQYMIHYSMPYETACPEMSNVVGYFG
                     WKVFIFQIIPVMKHPQFLKDKYPIIQQFLHDLHTIQTSPSPMEAYEKICCTKESALST
                     EDIDDFTNMLT"
                     /modified_by="walter.fuchs"
                     /label="D345L"
     CDS             complement(143342..143893)
                     /gene="BA71V-S183 (i5L)"
                     /codon_start=1
                     /product="BA71V-S183 (i5L)"
                     /note="similar to African swine fever virus E75 strain
                     E75of INSD accession FN557520"
                     /translation="MSVVVGGVEYSLNNWAKYEIKRRAAELESVNYYPRCEYIMPEDI
                     VVSILGSKPNCPFLEALKRFHDFLSKRRIIFKEGYLVIPWMGAQDVADMIHHVENRIN
                     LGHLEDLAHMLKLITYHKSLDTSINQSFKNLYAFKFPDANIETHELKLIRQLEKKMYG
                     YILRLEKLQTMLTFYIEFLLKQV"
                     /modified_by="walter.fuchs"
                     /label="S183L"
     CDS             143952..144773
                     /gene="BA71V-S273R (i6R)"
                     /codon_start=1
                     /product="BA71V-S273R (i6R)"
                     /note="similar to African swine fever virus E75 strain
                     E75of INSD accession FN557520"
                     /translation="MSILEKITSSPSECAEHITDKYSCLSKKIQKELTSFLQKKETFG
                     CDSESCVITHPAVKAYAQQKGLDLSKELETRFKAPGPRNNTGLLTNFNIDETLQRWAI
                     KYTKFFNCPFSMMDFERIHYKFNQVDMVKVYKGEELQYVEGKAVKRPCNTFGCVLNTD
                     FSTGTGKHWVAIFVDMRGDCWSIEYFNSAGNSPPGPVIRWMERVKQQLLKIHHTVKTL
                     AVTNIRHQRSQTECGPYSLFYIRARLDNVSYTHFISTRITDEDMYKFRTHLFRIA"
                     /modified_by="walter.fuchs"
                     /label="S273R"
     CDS             144808..148386
                     /gene="BA71V-P1192R (i7R)"
                     /codon_start=1
                     /product="BA71V-P1192R (i7R)"
                     /translation="METFEISDFKEHAKKKSMWAGALNKVTISGLMGVFTEDEDLMAL
                     PIHRDHCPALLKIFDELIVNATDHERACHNKTKKVTYIKISFDKGVFSCENDGPGIPI
                     VKHEQASLIAKRDVYVPEVASCYFLAGTNINKAKDCIKGGTNGVGLKLAMVHSQWAIL
                     TTADGSQKYVQYINQRLDNIEPPTITPSREMFTRIELMPVYQELGYAQPLSETEQADL
                     SAWIYLRACQCAAYVGKGTTIYYNDKPCSTSSVMALAKMYTLVTAPNSTIYTATIKAD
                     AKPYSLHPLQVAAVVSPKFKKFEHVSIINGVNCVKGEHVTFLKKAINEMVVKKFQQTI
                     KDKNRKTTLRDSCSNIFVVIVGSIPGIEWTGQRKDELSIAENVFKTHYSIPSSFLTSM
                     TRSIVDILLQSISKKDNHKQIDVDKYTRARNAGGKKAQDCMLLAAEGDSALSLLRAGL
                     TLGKSNPSGPSFDFCGMISLGGVIMNACKKVTNITTDSGETIMVRNEQLTNNKVLQGI
                     VQVLGLDFNCHYKTQEERAKLRYGCIVACVDQDLDGCGKILGLLLAYFHLFWPQLIVH
                     GFVKRLLTPLIRVYEKGNTVPVEFYYEQEFDAWAKKQTSLANHTVKYYKGLAAHDTHE
                     VKSMFKHFDKMVYTFTLDDSAKELFHIYFGGESELRKRELCTGVVPLTETQTQSIHSV
                     RRIPCSLHLQVDTKAYKLDAIERQIPNFLDGMTRARRKILAGGLKCFASNNRERKVFQ
                     FGGYVADHMFYHHGDMSLNTSIIKAAQYYPGSSHLYPVFIGIGSFGSRHLGGKDAGSP
                     RYISVQLASEFIKTMFPTEDSWLLPYVFEDGQRAEPEYYVPVLPLAIMEYGANPSEGW
                     KYTTWARQLEDILALVRAYVDKNNPKHELLHYAIDHKITVLPLRPSNYNFKGHLKRFG
                     QYYYSYGTYVVSEQRNMITITELPLRVPTVAYIESIKKSSNRMAFIEEIVDYSSSETI
                     EILVKLKPNSLSRIMEEFKETEEQNSIENFLRLRNCLHSHLNFVKPKGGIIEFNSYYE
                     ILYAWLPYRRDLYQKRLMRERAVLKLRLIMETAIVRYINESADLNLSHYEDEKEAGRI
                     LSEHGFPPLNQSLITSPEFATIEELNQKALQGCYTYILSLQARELLIAAKTRRVEKIK
                     KMQARLDKVEQLLQESPFPGASVWLEEIDAVEKAIIKGRNTQWKFH"
                     /modified_by="walter.fuchs"
                     /label="P1192R"
     CDS             complement(148420..149499)
                     /gene="BA71V-H359L (j1L)"
                     /codon_start=1
                     /product="BA71V-H359L (j1L)"
                     /note="similar to African swine fever virus E75 strain
                     E75of INSD accession FN557520"
                     /translation="MEKIFQNVDIKPLLIDFSNPFIKNAAKKLFQLEEQLPLVPVNVM
                     MDFKSINRATVHGLSRVLQDEIPNYMLDIKPGGYKIEDSTDLFMTEQFIRNRINFIPI
                     YAENETLVFALRSLNNSCEVKTIYSRDLIQVAGPKLKYPIFNPTFEIGFLQPGKSLII
                     EDIYIKKGIGRKHAAFNLAVKTHFSHLDIEQYPTDKKEYMALSGYKQSSMTSDPRHHR
                     LGLCFPAVPLPRINQAIRTYLKNACRVIIGRIQNIQKIYENFEEPQPELVLFSMDEEK
                     TKAIITIKDETHTIGNLLKTCIYEMIPDISFVGYQCIPHKQEMVLTIIHKASQEDLIT
                     LLEKSIQNIIQIFQTLEKNIDERIA"
                     /modified_by="walter.fuchs"
                     /label="H359L"
     CDS             149534..150061
                     /gene="BA71V-H171R (j2R)"
                     /codon_start=1
                     /product="BA71V-H171R (j2R)"
                     /note="similar to African swine fever virus E75 strain
                     E75of INSD accession FN557520"
                     /translation="MVVYDLLVSLSKESIDVLRFIETNLAAFNQQYIFFNIQRKNSIM
                     TPLLITPQQEKISQIVEFLMDEYNKSNRRPGPPREQPMPAYPLLPYQQSSEEQPMMPY
                     QQPPGDDDQPYEQIYHKKHASQQVNTELSDYYQHILALGDEDKGMDSMLKLPERAKRE
                     SDDEDDMFPIKKLTT"
                     /modified_by="walter.fuchs"
                     /label="H171R"
     CDS             150093..150470
                     /gene="BA71V-H124R"
                     /codon_start=1
                     /product="BA71V-H124R"
                     /note="similar to African swine fever virus E75 strain
                     E75of INSD accession FN557520"
                     /translation="MNLEYVHVVQKFNQVLLELTKKVCTVVGGNKPTYWYHHIRRVCS
                     ECPSMPMSMIGPYLNVYKTQIVTKDKNFFMNFDPPAHNEYTFIIQKLKEAARNMPEDE
                     LEQYWAKLLFLLKSYIKCKPFIN"
                     /modified_by="walter.fuchs"
                     /label="H124R"
     CDS             150493..151512
                     /gene="BA71V-H339R (j4R)"
                     /codon_start=1
                     /product="BA71V-H339R (j4R)"
                     /note="similar to African swine fever virus E75 strain
                     E75of INSD accession FN557520"
                     /translation="MAGRVKIKQKELIDSTVKNKNVMNLFHEIIGSKGNINFSVVWPK
                     FKKIKQSVYDYISTLSVLEKASVMQNFEDDKKMLELFVQKLWAAYEGYFKYPEIEKYE
                     VEGQVNFNQVPHHVLEKFSQLYRSRINSELVTLILNSCAFLSKYNDYILKKDPYILTI
                     TPGLCFSPIPNFEDLNFKYLYNSDKNSQHDKDFIMFILYKLYTAALGVYNAISIPDID
                     VEDLENIILSSVSQIKKQIPRCKDAFNKIESSVHLLRKNFNTYYSDYVGSGYNPTIIM
                     EQYIKDISQDSKNISPRISYQFRTIIKYYRDMIATKHQTMDPQVLNLVKHVEKKLDML
                     DREKN"
                     /modified_by="walter.fuchs"
                     /label="H339R"
     CDS             151524..151859
                     /gene="BA71V-H108R (j5R)"
                     /codon_start=1
                     /product="BA71V-H108R (j5R)"
                     /note="similar to African swine fever virus E75 strain
                     E75of INSD accession FN557520"
                     /translation="MVNLFPVFTLIVIITILITTRELSTTMLIVSLVTDYIIINTQYT
                     EQQHEMNKFSAQQGLQKNSFDESYNKDKKPNTHISYQWLAPELKEAENKYWWGNDDPY
                     SQSVLADAS"
                     /modified_by="walter.fuchs"
                     /label="H108R"
     CDS             151819..152520
                     /gene="BA71V-H233R (j6R)"
                     /codon_start=1
                     /product="BA71V-H233R (j6R)"
                     /note="similar to African swine fever virus E75 strain
                     E75of INSD accession FN557520"
                     /translation="MILIASPFSLTHLEYLNTWHAHIKNIAQQHGLDIKVAIVISNTH
                     LNNFLPVSTPLNIECITFPGCGIKEIDLLWARIKLFQHYCAIGARLLWLVSADIRPSV
                     STWPAIADSLKKGADAVVVPYPSRWNNLIPTVIKEIVVRQKKCLVAVDAHHLDTDTQI
                     VGAGMGCIVLTLKALMVRLSIGKQPIKILWPDLHGTAEGIPLEGVEVGWFLNAYAHKL
                     NIRCLGRDYIAQHLN"
                     /modified_by="walter.fuchs"
                     /label="H233R"
     CDS             152601..153326
                     /gene="BA71V-H240R (j7R)"
                     /codon_start=1
                     /product="BA71V-H240R (j7R)"
                     /note="similar to African swine fever virus E75 strain
                     E75of INSD accession FN557520"
                     /translation="MAANIMATRAATKMAGKKEHQYCLLDTQEKRHGHYPFSFELKPY
                     GQTGANIIGVQGSLTHVVKMTVFPFMIPFPLQKTRIDDFIGGRVYLFFKELDMQAFSD
                     VNGMQYHFEFKVVLVSSSQVELLPVNNTYKFTYAIPELQYLTPIFYDLSGALDFPLDT
                     LSVHVDSLTHHIHLPIQNHNLTTGDRVFVSGYKHLQTIETCKNNIIFIKDIPPLSSEK
                     INLYIPKNRIRIPLYFKSLKASK"
                     /modified_by="walter.fuchs"
                     /label="H240R"
     CDS             complement(153319..154218)
                     /gene="BA71V-R298L (j8L)"
                     /codon_start=1
                     /product="BA71V-R298L (j8L)"
                     /note="similar to African swine fever virus E75 strain
                     E75of INSD accession FN557520"
                     /translation="MSRPEQQFKKVLKNPQAQYAVYPTVKVERISTTEHSYFIATKPM
                     FEGGRRNNVFLGHQIRQSVVFKYVSKKEIPGNEVIVMKALQDTPGIIKLIEYTENAMY
                     YILIIEYIPNSVDLLHYHYFKKLEENEAKKIMFQLILIIQNIYEKGFIHGDIKDENLI
                     IDIKQKMIKVIDFGSAVRLNEDHPQYNMFGTWEYVCPEFYYYGYYYQLPLTVWTIGMV
                     AVNLFRFRAENFYLNDILKGENYIPDHISETGKQFITDCLTINENKRLSFKGLVSHPW
                     FKGLKKEIQPISELGVDYKNVIT"
                     /modified_by="walter.fuchs"
                     /label="R298L"
     CDS             complement(154193..156313)
                     /gene="BA71V-Q706L (j10L)"
                     /codon_start=1
                     /product="BA71V-Q706L (j10L)"
                     /note="similar to African swine fever virus E75 strain
                     E75of INSD accession FN557520"
                     /translation="MSCVHNNTSFPVQIEAYLKEVFEKYKELQESKDTSLTARFARAL
                     KYYQFLIYTAFSDPKFGIGQGENTRGLLIYHQMGMGKTILSLSLAISLSHIYNPILIA
                     PKSLHSNFQQSLLKLIKLLYPETTDHSKELQKISRRFRFVSLDAYNMGQQIIKAGGSL
                     NGCLLIVDEAHNLFRGIINSANDKTNARQLYNNIMQAKNIRILFLTGTPCSKDPFEMV
                     PCFNMLSGRILLPLHYERFYTAYVNKTTNSPLNADKLLNRLVGMISYAGNQNELNKLF
                     PTELPLIIEKVEMSPEQYRQYLLARDVENAEKHASSGMHEKINTAALCLPGSEQESGS
                     SYYVRSRMISIFASEMLTIKEDEKLSEAVQQLPKEAFTETSSPKIVCMLKNIKTSPGP
                     VLIYSQFVELGLHVVARFLEIEGYQCLQPLKVLEEGHNAILLHKDGKDLMVKNFAEDE
                     PTHTLVLSSKITRFTLITGKILSKERDMIQQLWNSPLNIHGEVIKILLVSKTGAEGLD
                     LKYGRQVHILEPYWDKAREDQVKARIIRIGSHDTLPSEEKTVQPFLYIAVANQKMFYS
                     IPEGSQEQKTIDERFHERGLEKSHLNSAFRDLLKRAAIECAFNGESGCLMCQPTNALL
                     FHENFERDLRLPNPCQPLVKTEVKAYSISYEGKQFFYQKNKGVGLGYTFYEYNPIIKA
                     YIEIKPSNPLYIKLIKHVQAGTTV"
                     /modified_by="walter.fuchs"
                     /label="Q706L"
     CDS             complement(156271..157800)
                     /gene="BA71V-QP509L"
                     /codon_start=1
                     /product="BA71V-QP509L"
                     /note="similar to African swine fever virus E75 strain
                     E75of INSD accession FN557520"
                     /translation="MEAIISFAGIGINYKKLQSKLQHDFGRFLRALTITARALPGQPK
                     HIAIRQETAFTLQGEYIYFPLLLRKQFEMFNMVYTAHPVSLRTLPCVETEFPLFNYQQ
                     EMVDKIHKKLLSPYGRFYLHLNTGLGKTRIAISIIQKLLYPTLVIVPTKAIQIQWIDE
                     LKLLLPHLRVAAYNNAACKKKDITSKEYDVIVGIINTLRKKPEPFFEPFGLVVLDEAH
                     ELHSPENYKIFWKIQLSRILGLSATPLDRPDGMDKIILHHLGQPQRTVSPTTTFSGYV
                     REIEYQGHPDFIKPVCINEKVSAIATIDKLLQDPSRIQLVVNETKRLYSLHTAEPQKW
                     GTNEPYGIIIFVEFRKLLEIFYQALSEEFKDVQIIVPEVALLCGGVSNTALSQAHSAS
                     IILLTYGYGRRGISFKHMTSIIMATPRRNNMEQILGRITRQGSDEKKVRIVVDIKDTL
                     SPLSSQVYDRHRIYKKKGYPIFKCSASYQQPYSSNEVLIWDPYNESCLASTTTPPSPS
                     K"
                     /modified_by="walter.fuchs"
                     /label="QP509L"
     CDS             157790..158911
                     /gene="BA71V-QP383R (j11R)"
                     /codon_start=1
                     /product="BA71V-QP383R (j11R)"
                     /translation="MASILTLDGLYAEVPKFLPEALREGCAGKKPLSFYIQQILNLMG
                     CDGNEYHVLFTSSSEEANTHMIMAAVRRHLLRTQQRPHVIIGAAEPPSVTECVKALAQ
                     EKRCVYTIIPLKNFEIDPVAVYDAIQSNTCLACISGTNAVVKTFNKLQEISKVLGAIP
                     LHSEMSDVVYQGCIKQHPPADSFSLNSLYGFLGVGILGIKKKAMQGLGPLIFGGGLRG
                     GSPNVPGIHALYKTLTQQRPSIKKINTVHKLFMKILKKHQHVYLPIEGMPSNGIPVEG
                     PKSLPGYILFSVGRSAEELQKKIFTKFNVKVGRIVNLQEVLFRIKIPQKYWETLLFIQ
                     LREDLTKENIKRVMAILMYLDTVTPRGSLPPPSYSSSFS"
                     /modified_by="walter.fuchs"
                     /label="QP383R"
     CDS             complement(158859..159413)
                     /gene="BA71V-E184L (j12L)"
                     /codon_start=1
                     /product="BA71V-E184L (j12L)"
                     /note="similar to African swine fever virus E75 strain
                     E75of INSD accession FN557520"
                     /translation="MKTFITCTSVKNYFRQHLKTNQRISSELISYVCTILNHICHQYL
                     QNPQAQEEEWFALIKELPIIKDGLSKEERFFSSGVKHFLHEYKITPENQEKSQKMLNA
                     ITEQLMSRLCKVFSIMIQRQGFLKTQTLMYSHLFTILNILMVADNLYGEQDPTEFFSL
                     IIEQTKTIKKKKKSSSEEEESHEE"
                     /modified_by="walter.fuchs"
                     /label="E184L"
     CDS             complement(159457..160014)
                     /gene="BA71V-E183L (p54, j13L)"
                     /codon_start=1
                     /product="BA71V-E183L (p54, j13L)"
                     /note="similar to African swine fever virus E75 strain
                     E75of INSD accession FN557520"
                     /translation="MDSEFFQPVYPRHYGECLSPTSTPSFFSTHMCTILVAIVVLIII
                     IIVLIYLFSSRKKKAAAAAIEEEDIQFINPYQDQQWAGATPQPGTSKPAGATTGNVGK
                     PITDRPATDRPVTNSSVADRPVMNSPVTDRLIMATGGPAAASAASAELYTTATTQNTA
                     SQTMPAVEALRQRSTYTHKDLENSL"
                     /modified_by="walter.fuchs"
                     /label="E183L"
     CDS             160045..161316
                     /gene="BA71V-E423R (j14R)"
                     /codon_start=1
                     /product="BA71V-E423R (j14R)"
                     /note="similar to African swine fever virus E75 strain
                     E75of INSD accession FN557520"
                     /translation="MLWRNEITEFMDQLSKYCQEILKTFKQLRPSEYKQYNEFLTQVT
                     PLLQKTPEKIPEEVDHIFDYLDNVEKICELLVHASSIIISSKIREQVKHGMSFSYKTD
                     LDSLAGILSQKQYVLIHLSKNIAAHYFNTCLNQGKSRLDLKAASVFYNSRPRTASSAE
                     LYRKMLYAYGSLQEINYYTEKARNKTLDVEESDSITTIERTARHNLSLMHPLEAMGLT
                     FGATNTNADPEDLKDKTVINLTLPQATESVTYHLNSLMQLKKVSTTSGLNTNILKAFD
                     NIISAPVKKNKMASKLAPGMDVVFTSDNGKTFFTKNVLSKNMLAGPKERVFAYNNLIS
                     NLNNSCFIQNHNDFLRQQDSWPFYDAHNFTNKFLMQPIFSGQTRPRLQGAMEAAHVET
                     RLTAFLQSIQPSRPQDPSILASPKLSALILN"
                     /modified_by="walter.fuchs"
                     /label="E423R"
     CDS             161491..162396
                     /gene="BA71V-E301R (j15R)"
                     /codon_start=1
                     /product="BA71V-E301R (j15R)"
                     /note="similar to African swine fever virus E75 strain
                     E75of INSD accession FN557520"
                     /Original_Translation="MSEDIRRGPGRPPKKRVVPNFERKGILEKPVRPQS
                     RLEFSYDNPLIFKNLFIYFKNLKSKNILVRCTPTEITFFSRDQSQASFVIATIDGKNV
                     NHYYASDVFWLGINRELVEKMFNSIDRSFLKITIVHRYDKPETLFFIFTDFDIDKECT
                     YQITVSEPELDMDLIEMEKSISEERLKNYPLRWEFTSKQLKKTFSDLSNYTELVTIEK
                     LGGDTPLHLYFQKFNSISYHEMYKSSNKINLTSTIPKSQVFQINVKIAHIKSLASAMV
                     TDKIRILCEENGNLIFQSEMDALLLNTITLNNMI"
                     /Color="#ffff00"
                     /modified_by="walter.fuchs"
                     /label="E301R"
     CDS             complement(162426..162866)
                     /gene="BA71V-E146L (j16L)"
                     /codon_start=1
                     /product="BA71V-E146L (j16L)"
                     /note="similar to African swine fever virus E75 strain
                     E75of INSD accession FN557520"
                     /translation="MGGTTDFVLSITIVLIILIIIAYIWYNFTGWSPFKYSKGNTVTF
                     KTPDDSSIAYMRFKNCVFTFTDPKGSLHSIDVTNVLNNMAKGFRDAQNPPSSFTLGGH
                     CQAPLNAFSFILPGVNDRATVTTAEEAKKWENCDATLTGLQRVI"
                     /modified_by="walter.fuchs"
                     /label="E146L"
     CDS             complement(163042..163641)
                     /gene="BA71V-E199L (j18L)"
                     /codon_start=1
                     /product="BA71V-E199L (j18L)"
                     /note="similar to African swine fever virus E75 strain
                     E75of INSD accession FN557520"
                     /translation="MSCMPVSTKCNDIWVDFSCTGPSISELQKKEPNAWAAISRSQKN
                     QQTAEDDTIIGSICDKQGLCSKDEYAYSQYCACVNSGTLWAECAFAPCNGNKNAYKTT
                     EHRNILTNKQCPSGLTICQNIAEYGGTGNISDLYQNFNCNSVINTFLINVMNHPFLTL
                     ILIILILVIIYRLMSSSGAKQNGDKLPPPSLIFSNLNNF"
                     /modified_by="walter.fuchs"
                     /label="E199L"
     CDS             163669..164166
                     /gene="BA71V-E165R (k1R)"
                     /codon_start=1
                     /product="BA71V-E165R (k1R)"
                     /note="similar to African swine fever virus E75 strain
                     E75of INSD accession FN557520"
                     /translation="MATNFFIQPITEEAETYYPPSVITNKRQDLGVDVYCCSDLVLQP
                     GLNIVRLHIKVACEHKGKKCGFKIMARSSMCTHERLLILANSIGLIDPGYVGELMLKI
                     INLGDTPVQIWAKECLVQLVAQGDHMPDHVNILKRNQIFPLFAPTPRGEGRFGSTGEA
                     GIMRT"
                     /modified_by="walter.fuchs"
                     /label="E165R"
     CDS             164189..164938
                     /gene="BA71V-E248R (k2R)"
                     /codon_start=1
                     /product="BA71V-E248R (k2R)"
                     /note="similar to African swine fever virus E75 strain
                     E75of INSD accession FN557520"
                     /translation="MGGSTSKNSFKNTTNIISHSIFNQMQSCISMLDGKNYIGVFGDG
                     NIINHVFQDLNLSLDTSCVQKHVNEENFITNLSNQITQNLKDQEVALTQWMDAGHHDQ
                     KTDIEENIKVNLKTTLIQNCVSALSGMNVLVVKGNGNIVENATQKQSQQIISNCLQGS
                     KQAIDTTTGITNTVNQYSHYTSKNFFEFIADAISAVFKSIMVAAVVIVVIIVGFIAVF
                     YFLHSRHRHEEEEEAEPLITSKILKNAAVSQ"
                     /modified_by="walter.fuchs"
                     /label="E248R"
     CDS             164977..165342
                     /gene="BA71V-E120R (p14.5)"
                     /codon_start=1
                     /product="BA71V-E120R (p14.5)"
                     /note="similar to African swine fever virus E75 strain
                     E75of INSD accession FN557520"
                     /translation="MADLNSPIQYLKDDFKDQTSIGSLEYDENSDTMIPSFAAGLENY
                     EPIPSPTTSSSLYSHLTHNMEKIAEEDDINFLHDTREFTSLVPDEADNKPEDDEESGG
                     AKPKKKKHLFPKLSSHKSK"
                     /modified_by="walter.fuchs"
                     /label="E120R"
     CDS             165371..166261
                     /gene="BA71V-E296R (k4R)"
                     /codon_start=1
                     /product="BA71V-E296R (k4R)"
                     /note="similar to African swine fever virus E75 strain
                     E75of INSD accession FN557520"
                     /translation="MFGAFVSHRLWSDSSCTTTCIANSIANYVAFGEQIEFPFKSAQV
                     FIAGPRKAVINIQEEDKAELSKIIAKHNLWVVAHGTYLDVPWSSRSAFVTHFIHQELL
                     ICKEVGIKGLVLHLGAVEPELIVEGLKKIKPVEGVVIYLETPHNKHHTYKYSTIEQIK
                     ELFLRIRNTRLKHIGLCIDTAHIWSSGVNISSYKDAGQWLRSLENIHSVIPPSHIMFH
                     LNDAATECGSGIDRHASLFEGMIWKSYSHKIKHSGLYCFVEYITRHQCPAILERNLGS
                     SMQLQTALTTEFHTLKSLLK"
                     /modified_by="walter.fuchs"
                     /label="E296R"
     CDS             166264..166599
                     /created_by="walter.fuchs"
                     /modified_by="walter.fuchs"
                     /label="E111R"
     CDS             complement(166934..167656)
                     /gene="BA71V-I267L (k7L)"
                     /codon_start=1
                     /product="BA71V-I267L (k7L)"
                     /note="similar to African swine fever virus E75 strain
                     E75of INSD accession FN557520"
                     /translation="MLLVLIDVDGFMGQLYNENGTQMILIPREAVIFYWEKNTAFNIL
                     QLFFHGGIDTIFEKTNQRSFAFQSRYIHHFTLDESPLPNSIALPTDTLQAFEACKKNI
                     FQHLVKITKDHEQILLLHKGGPEGEWIRNFNIPNATVQNLNDLCCPSVEKLVLKKKDY
                     VPSSFGCPKHIQGSNHCPIFECHVLFKWIQENTFITQGVLERSSLPYEKAVLFIEHRI
                     NMVDNHPFKKDSIKQNQKKRTG"
                     /modified_by="walter.fuchs"
                     /label="I267L"
     CDS             167807..168487
                     /gene="BA71V-I226R (k8R)"
                     /codon_start=1
                     /product="BA71V-I226R (k8R)"
                     /note="similar to African swine fever virus E75 strain
                     E75of INSD accession FN557520"
                     /translation="MKMETFLVCLFHNAAGLRQQIQEILYLLRMHIYETNLYLKQELS
                     RLIYPNRQLSFVLLMPLSLLRNWDDIEYLTDIVDDKQTLHYAANLLTIYVLHLSMYQK
                     LTKPYFLLAVKRVSEKLNKKQRHSFYEVLVTSETLNNYENLPKNILNTLMFAVRYVFK
                     PTPNYSEIIAELEKKNKIHHIIFNMVITDFQQIREQHMCKHLCETNNELRQECKEIIF
                     DLKVVGNV"
                     /modified_by="walter.fuchs"
                     /label="I226R"
     CDS             complement(168484..169215)
                     /gene="BA71V-I243L (k9L)"
                     /codon_start=1
                     /product="BA71V-I243L (k9L)"
                     /note="similar to African swine fever virus E75 strain
                     E75of INSD accession FN557520"
                     /translation="MKMHIARDSIVYLLNKHLQNTILTNKIEQECFLQADTPKKYLQY
                     IKPFLINCMTKNITTDLVMKDSKRLEPYITLEMRDIIQMMFFRTFQKHTFFRENTNLC
                     TEYVQKIEASCYHYTYQQQEKTFLEEYSTRCGMINHIINCEKKSHQQQDNDALNKLIS
                     GELKPEAIGSMTFAELCPSAALKEKTEITLRSQQKVAEKTSQLYKCPNCKQRMCTYRE
                     VQTRALDEPSTIYCTCKKCGHEFIG"
                     /modified_by="walter.fuchs"
                     /label="I243L"
     CDS             169303..169524
                     /gene="BA71V-I73R (k10R)"
                     /codon_start=1
                     /product="BA71V-I73R (k10R)"
                     /note="similar to African swine fever virus E75 strain
                     E75of INSD accession FN557520"
                     /translation="METQKLVSMVKEALDKYSYPLTAKNIKAVIQKEYKVVLPTGSIN
                     SILYSNTELFEKVDKTNTIYPPLWIRKTN"
                     /modified_by="walter.fuchs"
                     /label="I73R"
     CDS             complement(169842..170831)
                     /gene="BA71V-I329L (k11L)"
                     /codon_start=1
                     /product="BA71V-I329L (k11L)"
                     /translation="MLRVFIFFVFLGSGLAGKVKSPVTCKYFISENNTWYKYNVTILN
                     DTIILPAYNTIPTNATGISCTCHDIDYLQKNNISIRYNTSILKTFQDIRIIRCGMKNI
                     SEIAAGFSKELKFLDLRYNDLQFIDYNILRKLIRSNTPTYLYYNNLMCGKRNCPLYYF
                     LLKQEQTYLKLLPQFFLRRISFSNNHTYLYHFLSCGNKPGHEFLEYQTKFCRTKFPEI
                     NITVNQLIAKKNTERYKNCYPFVLVSIICSCISSLFLLICLLRTICKKYSCTKQGKTT
                     HSYIPLIPSYNFSLKKHRHPETAVIEDHASTANSPIVYIPTTEEKKVSCSRRK"
                     /modified_by="walter.fuchs"
                     /label="I329L"
     CDS             complement(171152..171805)
                     /gene="BA71V-I215L (k13L)"
                     /codon_start=1
                     /product="BA71V-I215L (k13L)"
                     /note="similar to African swine fever virus E75 strain
                     E75of INSD accession FN557520"
                     /translation="MVSRFLLAEYRNLTENPSENFKVSVNENNLTEWDVILKGPPDTF
                     YEGGLFKAKINFPPNYPYEPPKLTFISEMWHPNIYADGRLCISILHTDNPEERGMTWS
                     PAQKIETVLLSVISLFNEPNTDSPANVDAAKSYRKFMHKEDLESYAMEVKKTVKKSLD
                     ECSAEDIEYFKNATFNVPAIPSDAYEHEDEEMEDDTYILTYDDDEDEEEEDEEMDDE"
                     /modified_by="walter.fuchs"
                     /label="I215L"
     CDS             complement(171962..172447)
                     /gene="BA71V-I177L (k14L)"
                     /codon_start=1
                     /product="BA71V-I177L (k14L)"
                     /note="similar to African swine fever virus E75 strain
                     E75of INSD accession FN557520"
                     /translation="MYEIILAVIVVVLTIIIFYFYKTPLKCTSTTKNVLLLMKFQLIT
                     INNYQAVTWKNGILAYETIQQTTPLYLSSNGLIYDCTKLQPLTTKTHVTSGEKTIHIG
                     QTYEYNNLLMWKIDDKGYMIITVAGTNFNVIATSAKLGFYTDPPSQFILMPLNFFPPP
                     K"
                     /modified_by="walter.fuchs"
                     /label="I177L"
     CDS             complement(172440..172973)
                     /gene="BA71V-I196L (k15L)"
                     /codon_start=1
                     /product="BA71V-I196L (k15L)"
                     /note="similar to African swine fever virus E75 strain
                     E75of INSD accession FN557520"
                     /translation="MLFRYLVWLFRFIEVKNVASISLLVIGSNYLTTAIANNTSISPT
                     TSSNYITTAISNNISDKDDYTHFSTDKTISDSLTPITLYRAIRSTLNDTSTKTMTDHG
                     LTRPYRPTTVIFHSDTSLPVKNATQDNMIKKIYRQVLSFFIQSNSLFPCFKNHEVFLN
                     LANILNTILCIIVIKNV"
                     /modified_by="walter.fuchs"
                     /label="I196L"
     CDS             complement(173070..173843)
                     /gene="BA71V-DP238L (l1L)"
                     /codon_start=1
                     /product="BA71V-DP238L (l1L)"
                     /note="similar to African swine fever virus E75 strain
                     E75of INSD accession FN557520"
                     /translation="MEVARGENIRKRKFFDMDIPLNKGIKPISYKNIGINTLPKNNMS
                     RKILFKGKISRSSISKDSLAKDNLSKSSMLKDELTRDDSPKNGLIGKKRSAPIDISFQ
                     SMNSSITSSTQKRTKILDKEIEDQSTSNENSPVIVDLTLKPSYMPKISRITEIIHKMK
                     ELNMNRIEDALPSNKKRNEYDDAKNILLQTMEMDEEDYEAENVVIEDSPYLNASLSED
                     DTDSSIVEVETDYSEEEKESMSESESSSDDESYSLYDSF"
                     /modified_by="walter.fuchs"
                     /label="DP238L"
     CDS             174022..175080
                     /gene="MGF 360-16R"
                     /codon_start=1
                     /product="MGF 360-16R"
                     /note="similar to African swine fever virus E75 strain
                     E75of INSD accession FN557520"
                     /translation="MLSLQATAKLAVAANTYSKNIHPILKVFGLWWKNNTLDGPVKIC
                     NHCNQIIVGEYPMCFNHGMSMDVALIRAVKDRNISLVQLFTEWGGNIDYGALCANTPS
                     MQRLCESLGAKPPKGQMFMDTLIHLSDTLDDNDLIRGYEIFEENKVLDYVNLMQLKII
                     LSLKTRIPLMEQLDQIALRQLLQRYWYAMAVQHNLKAAIHYFDNHIPNIKPFRLRCAL
                     YLNDSFKIHDACKTVNMDPNEMMNIACQQDLNFQSILYSYMLGADINKAMLMSLNHGN
                     LSNMWFCIDLGADAFEEAGALAGKKNKRVLQHILGLNIFKRELIPPCKNPDPSQIQLL
                     LKNYTLKNVSTIFTYYCQ"
                     /modified_by="walter.fuchs"
                     /label="MGF 360-16R"
     CDS             complement(175164..176792)
                     /gene="MGF 505-11L"
                     /codon_start=1
                     /product="MGF 505-11L"
                     /note="similar to African swine fever virus E75 strain
                     E75of INSD accession FN557520"
                     /translation="MFSLQKKALQHIYMTPEDASDLTNDLLQHLGLYWNGPIIKMDTV
                     VHLHNKMFSNQSVLKYALAKQANIRILETLVLWVEPEYALAQALKHNRKDVIECIFSH
                     HLTTPSYHHIMHLTSSQELFEFFHLFICKSKNYHARMECLLYAATLYNFQNILEKNRE
                     YIVRHSIGNALFAIACKERHIHLIAWFATAGVFDTYDDSTLFNTAFRLGDYSLLEVAC
                     DLPITYPDHLIISMMQTAIQKNYFRFFKKLLTHFNVYRPIIITDAAYYNRRKILLLLF
                     NQNIFNNFTILCALSAAIKGHASKKTLNLLINRLDAQMTVIDSVYYSIVKYNNINCIP
                     LLRHLKTFRIETLLSIAIHNNNIDIITACKAFLSKDKLYYLVLKMAIISRNDKLFKLY
                     TEQENPMYIFTTMKTIISDLISHTVFQALAIKCLREFHQEKQLPIASLLMVLAKHNYI
                     TKFKKACYAANMSDQKVKQALIKCLFIAAQKNCCQIFKYCFGSLLKVLSRHERNKFFN
                     AVVFARKLASYDDHQEMIHLIDSLIKGFRYLIKD"
                     /modified_by="walter.fuchs"
                     /label="MGF 505-11L"
     CDS             complement(176943..177368)
                     /gene="MGF 100-2L"
                     /codon_start=1
                     /product="MGF 100-2L"
                     /note="similar to African swine fever virus E75 strain
                     E75of INSD accession FN557520"
                     /translation="MGNKESKYLEMCSEEAWLNIPSIFKCIFIRKLFYNKWLKYQEKN
                     LEKRLKLLSFYHPKKDFMGIRDMLDMAPGGSYFITDNVTEEFLMLVVKHPEDGSAEFT
                     KLCLKGGCIVIDGFYYDDLHIFITENPNLYKYPLIHYDR"
                     /modified_by="walter.fuchs"
                     /label="MGF 100-2L"
     CDS             complement(177577..178017)
                     /gene="MGF 100-3L"
                     /codon_start=1
                     /product="MGF 100-3L"
                     /note="similar to African swine fever virus E75 strain
                     E75of INSD accession FN557520"
                     /translation="MGNHLDGSYLPNTVMSIEDKQNKYNEAKEDSKICNKIYIKQSGK
                     IDKKELKRIKKLGFFYSQKNDDEIERMFMNKPNGTFLLTDDATDENLFLVQKDLENGS
                     LNIAKLDFNGKALYINGKNYFSLENYLKTVEDFYKYPLIYNENK"
                     /modified_by="walter.fuchs"
                     /label="MGF 100-3L"
     CDS             complement(178001..178417)
                     /gene="I7L"
                     /codon_start=1
                     /product="I7L"
                     /note="similar to African swine fever virus E75 strain
                     E75of INSD accession FN557520"
                     /translation="MGNNPIKQDMKNCDYYHGDKKLKYMRRMLFNEPLGTYAVSSLFD
                     CDMVVLTWNCPISGRTLHRRIHTRFGQYYHNKCYYTKIDDIVGDYPDTFYRPPYTAIS
                     HKQIYKNNFYFLNFYIYFSLKYTTELKIYSKHGEPP"
                     /modified_by="walter.fuchs"
                     /label="I7L"
     CDS             complement(178577..178705)
                     /gene="I8L"
                     /codon_start=1
                     /product="I8L"
                     /note="similar to African swine fever virus E75 strain
                     E75of INSD accession FN557520"
                     /translation="MHLRINVCYDLYYINGEYYEKIDDFIRLYPHIFYRPLYRYKS"
                     /modified_by="walter.fuchs"
                     /label="I8L"
     CDS             179084..179380
                     /gene="I9R"
                     /codon_start=1
                     /product="I9R"
                     /note="similar to African swine fever virus E75 strain
                     E75of INSD accession FN557520"
                     /translation="MGTFSVTASAKNDNAVCKYLKEPMVENKNYKNILRNEHDKKNLN
                     DALRQHITVHNPVVDWCNNYSTFSSQDFEEYKIYIHSDLMDGRPSPKKTWCVIL"
                     /modified_by="walter.fuchs"
                     /label="I9R"
     CDS             complement(179420..179935)
                     /gene="I10L"
                     /codon_start=1
                     /product="I10L"
                     /note="similar to African swine fever virus E75 strain
                     E75of INSD accession FN557520"
                     /translation="MYHPVIQILIAIILVIILILSYYHLNPPKKKCKTDTDCKDKGQH
                     CVRGTCTDMSCLEAIKQDIKDINIDPTINSCNYTPGFYRFNSTTADLQSPFGKTRIDD
                     GTFFTSYDWFSINTYQSSCLQHKGCIGWEFDMTEPSQHGGECYFYTNPHPALKNSNDI
                     TTIMGIARNTL"
                     /modified_by="walter.fuchs"
                     /label="I10L"
     CDS             complement(180308..180544)
                     /gene="L11L"
                     /codon_start=1
                     /product="L11L"
                     /note="similar to African swine fever virus E75 strain
                     E75of INSD accession FN557520"
                     /translation="MLEPILVMAPIPLILIFLYSYFKVKLHKLITIALFLGCLFFILR
                     DFCFPPMLWTQLHNITLPFSNILGNKSFQVKCNN"
                     /modified_by="walter.fuchs"
                     /label="L11L"
     CDS             180869..181159
                     /gene="I12R"
                     /codon_start=1
                     /product="I12R"
                     /translation="MGVMFAQQIIQLFISQVISVLYTYNKIHYLQQIIKPPSKEPGYW
                     RTYANHHRFCWDCQGGIYRNKVFKNHLSTTKDLNIDKYLMGLFICAKNAPTK"
                     /modified_by="walter.fuchs"
                     /label="I12R"
     CDS             181271..181798
                     /gene="MGF 360-18R"
                     /codon_start=1
                     /product="MGF 360-18R"
                     /translation="MQNKIPNFNLFFFFLYKMLEIVLATLLGDLQQLKDLTPKQRAVA
                     FFRANTKELEDFLYPDGQTEELLPGFLLNHLLEPSGPIEILTGYHLFRQNPKAGRLRG
                     LEVKMLERLYDANIYNMLARLRPELVRDKAVELYWLFRAILICHGPLVLEIVRHETLD
                     FAETAFICAAYFSEP"
                     /modified_by="walter.fuchs"
                     /label="MGF 360-18R"
     CDS             complement(182021..182578)
                     /gene="BA71V-DP71L (I14L, NLS)"
                     /codon_start=1
                     /product="BA71V-DP71L (I14L, NLS)"
                     /translation="MTRRNKRSRRRRKKPLNSIQPGPSKSSVQNEPIKSVSHHLSNIG
                     TNPMLAYILGGNEDLSDDSDWDENTSLENTLMSLNEVPLNDNNHDSKNFNKGFDNNNA
                     LHEVNTKWKAFYSSIKIRQRDIKVHFATDDGLVDVWEADDIDRKGPWEQAAADRLRFQ
                     RRIANAEEILSVALLRKKLNPVEQE"
                     /modified_by="walter.fuchs"
                     /label="DP71L"
     CDS             182800..183870
                     /gene="MGF 360-22R"
                     /codon_start=1
                     /product="MGF 360-22R"
                     /note="similar to African swine fever virus E75 strain
                     E75of INSD accession FN557520"
                     /translation="MPSTLQALAKKVLATPHISKKYCQSKEYCHILKCCGLWWHDAPI
                     TIYPCINKILIKTASFKHGLELNVAFMKAVQENNYDLIRLFIEWGADINFGLATVNTD
                     RTRDLCRELGAKEALSEKEILEIFDKIQYIKSSSNIIVSHELLSNNPLFLNNDQLKLR
                     MFDELHKLSINFVLHEISFNEMLTRYWYSMAILYNLTAAIQYFYQSYKHFKDWRLICG
                     LAYNNVFDLHEIYNKEKTDMNIDEMMQLACMYDGNYTTIYYCFMLGADINRAMIASII
                     NFCDGNLFLCIDLGADVFEESMKMAIEDHNDVLESILSFKNYYSSDVSLLSLKTTDPE
                     KINALLEEESYKSKNRLIYKSY"
                     /modified_by="walter.fuchs"
                     /label="360-22R"
     repeat_region   complement(184522..186671)
                     /Identical_Bases="2,150"
                     /Mismatched_Bases=0
                     /Frequency=2
                     /Percent_Identical="100%"
                     /annotation_group="Repeat 1"
                     /All_Locations="1+; 187,015-"
                     /label="Repeat 1"
ORIGIN      
        1 aaatttatta tatataaagc aggtacaatt ttatattata gtgcagatct tttttgtgaa
       61 aaaaaaataa ttattttttt ttacggggga ataattattt ttgcggtttt gcggtgcgga
      121 aaggtagtta cacaagatgc agaatttcgc ggcggcggcg gagaggtagt tacacaagtt
      181 gcggctggcc ggaaggaatt tcgcggtgcc aaaatgcata ccgttttggt gggcgtcaaa
      241 gtttaaaatt attctgttgc tgtggcgggc cggacgaatt ttgcgggtgg gcgttaaaga
      301 ttaaaattat tcctgttgtt gttggcgtta aacattaaaa ttattactgc tgctgttggc
      361 gttaaacatt aaaattattc ctgttgttgt tggcgttaaa cattaaaatt attactgctg
      421 ctgttggcgt taaacattaa aattattcct acattaaaat tattcctact gctgtggtag
      481 gcgttaaaca ttaaaattat taatactgct gtggtaggcg ttaaacatta aaattattaa
      541 tactgttgtt ggcgttaaag attaaaatta ttactgctgt tgttggcatt aaagattaaa
      601 attattcctg ctgttgttgg cgttaaacat taaaattatt cctgctgctg tggtgggcgt
      661 tattgcagta ggcatcaaaa aatgccgggc taaaatttaa tgttttttcg tcaaaaaacg
      721 ccgccaggat gaatatttat cttacgtggt ttctctgcat actagtgggc aacctgatat
      781 tagcaatcgt atattgcatg atagatgagg tgtgtgataa tatccatata ataagaaatg
      841 ttgccgcccc gccgccgcct gagataccgc cgccgcggta ctaaaactta atgttttttt
      901 gtcacaaatc gccgccagcc atgaacggct atctggtgtg gttcctctac gtgctggcgg
      961 tcaacctgct ggtgctgttc atatgctacg gcatcgaggg cctgctcaag ctctgcgcgg
     1021 cgcaaaaaaa gccggccgag gcggcgccgc ccccgccgta cggcagcgac gacacgccgc
     1081 ggtacgcatg attttgggat gtgaggaatc agatcgccac ctgcggaatt ataaaactta
     1141 atatattttc cgaagaaaat aaattgccgc cgtgcatact ggtttgcgga gaaatcttta
     1201 gctatgttta tttgtgatgt ctggtgtttg gtctacacgt tgttggcatt cctgatattc
     1261 atattaaagt gtcaaattat ggcaatctta tgttatttct ctataaaatt tattggtaga
     1321 gaattcactt tatatattct gctaagtatt ttggctgtat actattggca aacctactta
     1381 gacattgaaa gcgactaaaa tttaatgttt tttcaaaaaa gatcttttat aaaccatgga
     1441 agccggtgtt atgcttttct gcgtatactt aataaatgtg atgataacaa caacatatat
     1501 cacctttcta tatctaagat ccgagtacaa aaaaatgtta attataacac gatcacttta
     1561 attttttttg gtctaggaaa aaaaataaaa ttatagtcat gtgatcctat aaaaatccat
     1621 cagcaccaaa acctctatca aaatatatca tcgctattat gaaaaaataa ttttatatta
     1681 gattcttcat atattaaccc attttttgac tcataatttt cctcatctaa taagatatta
     1741 attttctccg gatctgttat ttttaatgat ataagggagc tatctggact ataataattt
     1801 ttcaatgata atatttttac taattcatta ttatcctgtt gttttgctat ttctaaacac
     1861 tcttcgaagg cagtagctcc taaatctata caaaagaaca agttacaagt ataagatttt
     1921 gtaaccgagg taatcattgc ccgattaatg tcagctccca ttacaaaaca atagtaaata
     1981 gtggaataac tacatatata tgcacaggtt atctctatca tttgattaat atccatacta
     2041 accttctctt tgttatatat ttcatgaaga tcaaacacat tattaaaagc aagcccgcat
     2101 attaatcgcc aatctttaaa ctgcttatat ttttgataga aatattggat ttccttgtaa
     2161 atgaatatat tgtaaaatac gtcgattcgt ggtatcattt gggggcaaaa tggcgtccgg
     2221 ctttcattaa tgcaacattt atttctaaat catctttaaa gcttgctaat tttattattt
     2281 gatgatcctc attcgtagaa agcatgattg gaacttcatc ccaccacaga ccataacgct
     2341 ctaaaataca ataatcatct ttagatacat gctggaagtc cagtaccttt ttgacaagga
     2401 cctgcagaga aagtggtgta gacatatttt tttttttaca aaatagttta agttttaatc
     2461 ttttcaaaaa tgcagattag atagttgaca gataacattg gtacaggagg taataaatgt
     2521 tatgtagacc tataaaaagt gagtggccca caaaaataat caaaataaaa aaaatatgtt
     2581 acatattaaa atgacaattt ctacactgct tattgctctt attgtactac ttattattat
     2641 tttagtggta tttttatatt ataagaagca acaaccacca aaaaaggtct gtaaagtaga
     2701 taaagattgt ggtagtgggg agcattgtgt tcgtggaaca tgtagctcat tgagctgctt
     2761 agatgctgta aaaatggaca aacgagatgt taagatggat tctaagattt cctcatgcaa
     2821 atttactccc aatttttacc attttacgga tactgctgct gagcaagaat ttggaaaaac
     2881 atggcattct ataaaaataa ccccatctcc aggtgaatcc cgtacctccc aagaaatatg
     2941 tgaaagatat tgtttatggg gaacagatga ctgtacaggt tgggaatatt ttggtgatga
     3001 aaaggatgga acatgtaata tatatattaa tccacatcta gctcttaaat acactaaaga
     3061 tcacgtctta tacttaccca gaaatcataa atatgcgtaa ataaatacaa tgaggctaat
     3121 tgtatccttt taacatctat aaatattttt taatatatgt tgaaattttt tataaaaaaa
     3181 ataactattt cttataaatc atttagaaat acccctaatt agaaacttta ctgatatgtt
     3241 tatattattg tgcatcgatg cacgattgat ttttttgcac taggaccttc tggaatatca
     3301 atataatttc tttcattaac atcccattga ggcgcaaatg ttgaataatt tttatggcaa
     3361 cactctacca ttaaattata tttagtatcg tctaatacat cacttatttt atcaggctca
     3421 tctttatagt tttgataatt tttgttatca gcttctaaag ctccatcatt atttttcaaa
     3481 gaagtatcca tgatgatgtt tgataaaaat actttaagtt ttaaagaaag acatttaaca
     3541 taattgttta aatgtactac tcacaaataa tacctatatc attacatata gatgccaatc
     3601 tttattcaat gctatagaat atacttttga tgaatcagta ttctgtgagt cagtatcttg
     3661 tgagtcagta ttctgtgagt cagtattctg tgagtcagta ttctgtgaat cggtattttg
     3721 tgaatcagta catttattat catcaataat tttaggttga ttttccgatg ttttattgtt
     3781 gcaatgagcc tgttcctcct tgaacgagag agtctctgtt gaagacatct gtttagaaag
     3841 agtatcaccc atatctacta tggtgaaaac atattaagtt ttcacataac atcaaaaata
     3901 tatttgatca cgtctttgtt atttatcaac attattgata acatcctcaa taacctaaat
     3961 gagttttcgt acaaaaaata aatatgatct ttattttgtc caattatctt aagtaatatc
     4021 ttaaagtaaa tagtttaaag ataattatca acattgcaaa tatcataagc taacatattt
     4081 ttcggataat agttttttag taaagtatta attttttcag gatcagtctc ttttgctaat
     4141 aagataggat tcgctttata aatttttaaa gataatatat caactattac agaataaccg
     4201 tgtagttctg ctaattctaa actctcttca aaggcatcag cccctaaatc catacaaaag
     4261 aacatatttt caatacgaaa gtttgatact gagtcataca ttgcgcaatt gatgtcggcc
     4321 cccaatgcaa aacaatagta aatagttaaa aaattgttgt cacgcataca ggccagttgc
     4381 atcattttat taatattcat attcattgtg ttacatatct catgaagctc aaatacgtta
     4441 ttaaaagaaa gtgcacaaat taagcgccac tcattaagat gttcatattc ttgacagaaa
     4501 tattgaatag cttctttaag attatatttt actgcaatcc cataccaata tttagttaac
     4561 atctcagtaa atgaggactc atttactata agatttgttg ttaaatcctt caactcccaa
     4621 taaattatca tccttaattc caccatgttg acattttgta aaaacggatt attagaaaat
     4681 aatttatgac acaaaatgat attactactt gttttatgac gctttgtttc aaagaaaaat
     4741 cgtaaaactt cacttgcttc aagaccttct ttggctccca attttcggca taggtttcga
     4801 gtatgctcct tattaacaga aagtaaccca taattaatat ttgcacccca ttcagtaaac
     4861 aacacaatca ggtcataatt attttctttg accgccaaca ctaatgcagt attaagcttt
     4921 ataccttctt tatagcatgg cgtttttatt aatatttgtt caccatctgt ataaagtgtg
     4981 ataggagcat catgccacca taaaccacaa cgctttaaaa tacaataatc atctttagag
     5041 acgtgctgtg tggccaatac ccttttggta agtgtttgta aagtcgatgg ctgcatcttt
     5101 attctgttta aaaaaaaatc aaattattaa gttaacataa agatcaaccc gtaggtagta
     5161 atagttgcag ccattcggta aacaatctta ttagatcata attgttttcc tgtatgcttt
     5221 catgaatgtg atatttaatt agtaggccgg cctcaaagaa ggcctactaa ttttatctaa
     5281 aaaaataaac tacataatat cttgtttctt catcaaatta tcataccatt tatagtgtgt
     5341 aggttgggaa cattccataa tgtgggtatc agagtattta tatacttttt ggtagtaaca
     5401 tctatttggt agatgtattg tccaacaatt atgtctaata aaatcatgtt cacctatggg
     5461 gggatgattc ttaaaaacct tatttctaca aatgccattt tgacagtccc agcaaaagtc
     5521 acaatatttt ccataagtac accaatgttc aagctctctt tcgggaggaa tgctgccaat
     5581 tttatgtttt ttatgttcta actctctgta cagcatcagt tgggaaagca gaaagaagat
     5641 taccaggaga accaccaaat atataatagt ccgcaaactg cgtttgcgaa tataatttac
     5701 aactaaaaca caacccacaa gataaaatcc ataggttaat aatttctgcc attttcgtat
     5761 gacggcctca tgccattcat ggcttatgtg ttgtgggcat tctgttcggt aaattttatg
     5821 aggctttata gaagttacgt agtaggtaca gaaattattg tggtgataaa cactgcagtt
     5881 agctatgtag tcattttcaa gaatgggaga atgattttta aaggccttgt tcctacagat
     5941 gccatcttgg cagtcccaac agaatctaca gtggtttgca taggtgcacc aatatccaag
     6001 ctccttttca ggtggggttc ttgttaattc caagggctct actagttcat atgtataaaa
     6061 aagagttgga atggatagta gggtaaatat ttgcagagca aacatgactg cttgtaaaca
     6121 aatggctact cgtcagcaaa tggctgtcta gcagcaaatg ctgatagtgg gaagccacta
     6181 agtagccata cccttgaaag gggaattcag tttgataaaa aaaataacta gtttcctagc
     6241 aatccagtta agcatttagt aaatgaatga catcatacgt ctgcatcatg cattctactt
     6301 ggaaaatggg cccatctctt acatatttac actgacggtg aatcatacag tgttccatgg
     6361 gatagctatg ctcctgtaca gaaggcatat cttttaaaac tttattcttg caaagaccat
     6421 tttgacaagc ccagcaaaac cgacagtttt gcatatattg acaccagtat ctaagctcct
     6481 cttccagggg attgtcggtc gaaaaatcct gtagattagc tagactagct agactagtta
     6541 gactagctag accaactagc accaggctga ggtaactaaa gaaccccatt gtagtgttat
     6601 ataacgaaaa aacatgttaa attttggaca aaaaaagacc tttttataga tctggaaaaa
     6661 aaatctcaca gatctcatta aaaagcctca cagatcctct ctttcataaa ttttcattcc
     6721 caatcggtga ggagtattat gaggaactgg atcagaacaa tccatagtat gatattgtcc
     6781 atttccttca tcataagtac attggttata ccaacgagaa accatacatg gtgtcaaata
     6841 gctgttctca ataatccatg gcatactctc attcacctta ttcttgcaaa taccatgttc
     6901 acagtcccag caaaacctgc agctttccat gtaggtacac cagtatccaa gttcttcttt
     6961 tggaggctcc tctgttgaat gaaggtgtcc agcattcttt gctggtagtc caaagacctg
     7021 gttggccagc aggccaagaa ttcccaagaa gatcaccaac attgctagct ggctgaacag
     7081 ctgctagata gctgctgaat agctgctaat tagcaaacca agtgactcgc cctctctact
     7141 cttcatatga gaatttaaga ttcggtccag catttttccc atgttttaca gggaaaagat
     7201 atttttcgtc tatgaatgca catggttccg cataattaga aaaaataaaa cattattttc
     7261 tttcctcttt cttccaacta gcagcaagcc aaggtaacta aagaacctca ttgtagtgtt
     7321 atattacgga aaaaaacatg ttaaatttcg gtcaaaaaag gcctttttta tagatctgaa
     7381 aaaaaaatct cacagatctc attaaaaatg ctcacaaatc ttccttttta taaaatttca
     7441 ttcccaatcg gtgaggacga ttgtgaggca ctggatcaga acaatccata acatggtaat
     7501 gcccatttcc ttcatcatat gtacactggt tataccagcg agaaacctca catgatgtca
     7561 aataactgtt ctcaataatc gttggcatgc tctcattcac cttgttcttg caaagtccat
     7621 gtgtacattc ccaacaaaac ttgcagcttt ccatgtaagt gcaccagtat tcaagttctt
     7681 cttctggagg attatctgtt gaacgaagat gtcctcctgc ctgagtaggc atccctgaga
     7741 gctggttggc cagcaggcca agaattccca agaaaatcac caacattgct acggctggct
     7801 agatagctct gaaagctgct aaatagctgc tgattagcaa accaagtgac tcaccctctc
     7861 tactcttcat aagagaattt aagattcggt tcggcatttt ttgatatttt acaagaaaaa
     7921 gatatttttg gctataaata catttcaaat atcgtacatc taaaaaaaaa cagaaattta
     7981 tttaattttg gctgacattt tctttccact ctttctttaa gattttgtaa ggattccagg
     8041 gctttggttc agaacagggc attacatggt gaatcccctg tcctagatca tacatacatt
     8101 tatttagcca gcgggaaact atacatgatt gcacatactc attttcaaga attgttgtat
     8161 tctccaattt gccctcacaa aggccatttt gacagttcca gcaaaattta cagctttccg
     8221 tgtaagtgca ccagtatcca agttcttctt ttggaggatt atccgttgga tgaagttgtc
     8281 cagctggttg attaggtagc cctaagacct ggttggccag caggccaagg agtcccaaga
     8341 agatcaccaa cattgctatg gctggctaaa cagctgacta aacagcggct aattagcaaa
     8401 ccaagcgacc cactctactt ttcataagat agtttagaat tcggtccaac gtttttccaa
     8461 tggtttacag gaaaaagata tttttagcca tgaatgcact tcacgtatcc tacacccaga
     8521 aaaaaaaatc aaactaattt attgaatttt ggctggaaca aatttgctga tattctagag
     8581 ttcatctttt ttccactcct tcctgaaaca tttgtaggga ttccaagacc gtggctgaga
     8641 acagttcatt gtatgataga tacccttatc taaatcatac atacatttat ttagccagcg
     8701 ggaaactgaa catggttgca catactcatt tttataaatg actgacccat ctactttgtt
     8761 tatacaattg ccatcttgac agtcccagca aaactggcaa ctttccatgt aggtgcacca
     8821 atattcgagt tcattctctg gagggtcctc tgttggacga agttgtccaa ctggctgact
     8881 tgagacctgg ctggccagaa ggccaagaat tcccaaaaag atcaccaaca ttgctacggc
     8941 tagctgaacg gctggctgaa cagctggcta aatagctgac tgaatagctg ctgattagca
     9001 aaccaagcaa tctactctct gcttttcata aggtcattta agattcggtc tagcattttt
     9061 ccaatggttt gctgggaaaa aatttttaat cttatcgatt taccacttta ttgttacacg
     9121 ctcggggaaa aaaacaaacc tgaatcaaat cttacaatat ctgaatccaa ttgagaaact
     9181 agaattcatc ttttttcaaa tcctttctgg aatgttcatt ctttttccac tccacccttg
     9241 taattttata aggattccaa ggctttgggt cagaacagtt catggtatag taaatgtgct
     9301 cctccacatc atatctacat tggccattcc agcgggaaac ttcacaatat tttatatagc
     9361 tgttatcaac aatacttgtg gagttattcc cccaaaccct gctagtacaa atcccatctt
     9421 cacaattcca gcagaaccga cagctttcca cataagtgca tcagtatcca agttcattct
     9481 ctggaggatc ctctgttaaa ggaagatgtc cacctacccg agtaaaagtg gaggatgaaa
     9541 ccaggttgct accggccagc aggccaataa ctcccaggat aatcaccagc attgtgctca
     9601 accagtaact gactagcaat ggctagcaat agctaacaat ggctagcaat cagtagtggc
     9661 taacactcta ctctttataa gaaaatttaa aattcgatca gattttttta ggattgaaaa
     9721 tgagcaaaat acttgtattc ttttcttagc tagaaaaaat aagctagttt aaaataggat
     9781 tttccttaca tatcagttta attttggcaa aggtataggt aaaatacttg tacctagcca
     9841 gaaaaaaata aacctacggc gacttataca ccatacgttt atttaataat tttaaactct
     9901 gtgataagac tggaatctta gacaggcttg atgtggagaa caacatggaa tacaagaatg
     9961 cctgttacag aaatgagttc tctcaaactg aggatggtca tactcacatc tatgaaatcc
    10021 tggtctagga gattcatttg atgccttatg gccgcactca catctatgag gcactgaaga
    10081 accaggttta attctgatct gaatactact atatagtatg atggcaatcc atatcagtat
    10141 tagagcaatc aaaatcacct cctcaagaag catgatgggc ttaaatctca ggctgcctta
    10201 aatcaagccg ccttgaacct aggccttcac tatctttaat gaaggagttt aaattttgat
    10261 ccctttttca aagcccatgt agaagaaaaa ataaaggtta taacaattct gattcatagg
    10321 tcatctctta cataaatctt catgtattca atatgtggat aagtatggga tgttggattt
    10381 gcacagtcca tttcatgatc tatatggcct ctgggtcctt cataatacct acatatacca
    10441 ttccagcggg aaacagtgca atttataatc cagtcatttt ggtgaatcac gggccaatct
    10501 gcttgaattc tgtttcggca gattccgtgt acacattccc agcaaaagtc acattggttt
    10561 gcgtaggtgc accaataaac taactcattt tggggaggat tacgggttgg cagtaggtct
    10621 tctaatttac gtataggagc agcctgaagg ataacgcccc cagtagtact agaatcagca
    10681 ccttcatggt ggctacgata ctagtagacc tctaagttag agaaagggat ctaaaattta
    10741 aagccgttta atcattactc atcattatat ttttattttt tacaagaggg ttatatatta
    10801 aaaatcatta tttctaacaa gaaataattt tataaaaaat taatatattt tgtaataaac
    10861 tttatttcta acgactattt aaataaggaa tgtatcctta gttagtcgag gaaaatggtt
    10921 aaattatttt ataatccgat aaaatgccta ttttatcgta gatcttgtaa aaaaaaatta
    10981 cgaaaggctt taaaaaagct aaatttttat catcctccaa aagaatgttg tcaaatatat
    11041 cgtttgctag aaaatgctcc agggggaact tactttatta cagaaaatat gaccaatgag
    11101 ttaataatga ttgcaaagga tccggtagac aaaaaaatta aaagcgttaa attgtatctt
    11161 actggtaatt atattaagat taatcagcac tattatatta atatttatat gtatcttatg
    11221 agatataacc aaatatataa atatccttta atttgtttta gtaaatattc aaaaatatta
    11281 taactcccga gtaaattatg ttagattttc ttatataata attacaggtt atatgagtga
    11341 taagattgct atttttaata cgctatttaa tattatcaat tacagagcaa aaaacaaatg
    11401 tatggttaca aatcatcttg attaattaca tgtcgtttta aagctgtgaa ccattctaat
    11461 tcagtgggct gtgaacaatt catgttatgc tgatagtgta tcctaaagtg tgcttcatac
    11521 atacaccggt catgccaccg ggaaactgta caattaacaa tataatcatt ttcaataata
    11581 gtaggatgat ccttaaagac tttatttttg cacattccat ttttacaggt ccagcagaag
    11641 tcacagtgtt ttgcataggt gcaccagaac ttgagatcct ctttaggaga cctacgcatt
    11701 tgcatcggat tatctgtgga aagaggcagg ttcattatga tgttagtcat caatattccc
    11761 aaaagaagat agattccaag gaagataagc agtcttgtag cggcttgcat tcgcattcgt
    11821 gagtattgtt tgcgaatgta gaccatgaga gcaatggtag ctaccataca aagacaagta
    11881 tgttttatat tctcaacgtc aatgattcta tcctccctta cttgcattaa ctcatcaaac
    11941 cagtcataat atgtgggatt tgtacagctc atgatgtgaa agcgtcttat cttagagtct
    12001 gtaaagtatc tacatttttc accatagcgg gaaaccctac atatctgtat gtaatcattt
    12061 tttttgatga gaggatgttt ttcaaaaacc ttatttttgc aaaccccgtg tcgacagtcc
    12121 cagcagaagt cacaagatct tgcataggtg caccaatact caagctctct ttttggaggt
    12181 ctccgggtca ttggtaactc tcccgtccct ggaaagggtt ggctttgaat gacccgctgc
    12241 acttccatca gtaccaaaag gaacacaatc accttcatgg ttgcaatgta tagattgcaa
    12301 cttatagggc tgcaatgtat agattgcgac ttataaatcg cgactcaaaa ggtatggaaa
    12361 ccttaccctc aatacagagt ttaaatttta atcttggtaa tgtatctgtt tatgaaaaaa
    12421 aaattttttt actcatgtat gaattcttat acggtgttgc gggctcaata aaaatgttgt
    12481 taccacaaaa aaaataaatg ccagattttt taagacatat ctatgaatga ctaaatcctt
    12541 cataagctgt aggctgagaa caatccatat aatgaatata cggtgttttg ggtttaataa
    12601 aatacataca acggtcaaaa tagcgggcaa tgctacattg actaatataa tcattttgtt
    12661 taataagagg catatcatcc aaaaccttat ttttacaaat accattctta catgtccagc
    12721 agaaatcaca gtgttttcca tacgtacacc aatattcaag ttctctcatg ggaggtgtat
    12781 aggttcttgg taaaatttgt ttcgtataaa agatggaaag gggtcggttt aaaactggtt
    12841 gggctaacca aaccaaaata ctcaaaagag cgaatacttt catggttgta ctcagacgca
    12901 gattcttaca aagcgcacat acaaagcagc ctgtatatgc aatgccaatg atgaaataga
    12961 agcagtattg ctttatagat aattgttgat ggtcgtcaca ccccccccca tgttttcatg
    13021 aatatttcat ttcctgtata aggtctagga tgtgaacatt ccatactaaa gtgattaggc
    13081 attttgggtg atatttcata taaacaggac tgagtcctag aatcacggaa aactctacag
    13141 tttacaatag aatggttgga gttaatgaaa cgagatcccg ttatcttatt tttgcatatg
    13201 ccatcttgac agtcccaaca gaagtcgcat tgtggtacgt acgtacacca atatgaaagc
    13261 tcactcttgg gaggatgctg ggttcttggt aagtctggta attcatatgc gtgaatgagg
    13321 gctgagtagc ccaacagaag aagtcccaga agaaccttca tgttgcgtct aaatgccgcg
    13381 tctaaaggcc gcgtctaaat gacacctgca cttacaaaaa aaatttaaat tttgaagata
    13441 ggcaaaaaaa atcaccttaa acttcctata tcctttatat tatttcttag atatgctcga
    13501 cgtcatacaa tgtattaaaa ttataggcca aacatctttg tatatagact aatcatcgtt
    13561 gtatatgaat tttagatgtt tgcttgttgt atcaacctag ctgccagctc agaaaatggg
    13621 taataatttt ctgtattttt atgggttaaa atcattttac gcatatcggt agggtctaat
    13681 attttgtttt gaagaaccga atgtgggctt aaaattgttt tcttcctaga aaaaagagaa
    13741 ttataatatt gctatttttt tgtttaatgg tatctttttt atataaggat tggctcccaa
    13801 acttatacaa aaatatatat tcgttaaata accatgttct atatataaac ttatatatcc
    13861 actggtttcc ctatatattt cctcagctgt ttcatcaaaa cgtaacaata tatttaaagc
    13921 attgtttata tccacaccta aaacaaaaca ataatatata cctaatttat ttcagggata
    13981 tgtatacagg caattgacat catatgattt ggatctaaac gtatattttc ccgaaaatac
    14041 gcataataaa cttcagcaac attccctaag tatatagccg tttttaaacg ccaataatct
    14101 agatgaggaa attttttact aagataacgg ataggtttta caagattaaa atctatggcg
    14161 aacttatacc aaaatttcaa tataagtgta tttcttgtca tttcttcttt ttcgtctaaa
    14221 tttaagataa aacgattgta cataaaatct atcaacatgt gaaaatcatg gctatcaaag
    14281 ctgtcgagaa tcaaaatatt atcataataa atatcaatcg ccagtaaaac ctttttttgt
    14341 ttgactagat aaacaaacat atcatacaac cctttatcta aaaattctgg atcggctcct
    14401 agttggatac acaggtcttt catcttttcc gtcttggcac atatgatgcc ataattaatt
    14461 tcggcgcccc ataaaacaaa taacttgatt agatcagtct ggttttcctt cacagccttt
    14521 actaaggctc tgtcaagctc atagctgtcg acatcagagc atgacattga gccaatggtt
    14581 accattttac attgtttaca aaaacctata ggtccgtttt cccaccacag tccaagctgc
    14641 tgtaaaatac aaatatcatc ctcatgatag tttgaaaaaa ccttgttttc tatcaagact
    14701 ttttttgtaa gaacctgtaa agagttcatc gtattattat gaataataga agtaaacgta
    14761 atcaattata aaagtctttt tcgagaaatc ttcaaatgct tgaaagcaat gatatacata
    14821 ttcatgatca aaaaacacat acagtggtgt ccaagatcaa aatttaatgt tctatgtaaa
    14881 aagtacagac gttacctgtt tgggttacat tgtttatttt aaactttaat taaccattta
    14941 agttagcgat gtctggacta tcttccatac tcatccgggg ggggggtcct catagctctg
    15001 atattattgt ggattgttga ttataatgaa aacttcatag atgctaaata tattaatctt
    15061 agttgtagtg cttaatggta ctttataagt ttataaaaaa tttttgatca aaatttaatt
    15121 tcttataaaa agagtacaga cgtcgcttat ttaagcatca tcatgtttta ttcaatactt
    15181 tctacaatta ctgggggggg ggtccctcat agctttagta ttgctatggt ttgctaatta
    15241 ttatgtagaa tttatagaag cagtaatcta taatgatagt tgtactttgt aaaatcaaat
    15301 aatttcagta tatttttttt atgaatagaa tggaaatgat ataaaaataa tttaatattg
    15361 caaaacattg caaaaaaaat tcataatgtt ggcatatatt ataaatatat aatagcatgt
    15421 gtattttata aactgactcc tccatataat tattagatga ggtaccaacc tatttatggt
    15481 atgccgatga tagacattgt atacccataa aataaaatta ttttaaattt atccatagat
    15541 acatgtatat ggatacatgg acacatcata acattttacc gcaaattatc tctcagtgaa
    15601 gaaaatgaat gaaacgtttc cgtatgttca taggttgaaa ttattttacg cacctcacta
    15661 ggttctaata tttttttatg aagtattgaa tgggggctta aaagtccttt tttaaaaagt
    15721 agtttcatta taacattctt ttcttctcta agaagagttt cttgtatttt ttttgtatca
    15781 gggttggcac ccaaacttat acaaaaatgt atattactcc aaataccata atttgaaaag
    15841 aaagttattt ccctatttac ttcatgatta atgaaacgta tcaacgtctc taaggcagta
    15901 ttgatatttg cgcctaaggc aaaacaatag tatataccta atttattctg agggtacata
    15961 caagcaaacg acatcatgtg atttggatct aaacgtatat tttcttgaaa atatgcatga
    16021 tggatttcat caacattccc taagtataca gccgttttta aacgccaatc atctaggtga
    16081 ggaaatttct tactaagata acggataggt tttacaagat taaactctat ggcgaactta
    16141 aaccaaaatt ttaatacaaa tgtgtttctt gtcatttttt ctttttcatc taaatttagg
    16201 ataaaacgat tgtaaataaa gtttatcaac gcgtgaaaat catggctatt aaagctgtcg
    16261 agaatcaaaa tattatcata ataaatatct atgggtaata agaccttttg ttgtttaatt
    16321 agattaacaa acatattata cagcttttta tctaaaaatt ctggatcggc tcctagttga
    16381 atacacaggt ctttcgtcct ttccatctta gcacacataa tgccataatt aatgttggca
    16441 ccccataaaa caaataatat gattagatca gtttggtttt ccttcacagc ttttactaag
    16501 gccctgtcaa gctcatagct gtcaacatca gagcatgaca ttgagccaat ggttactatt
    16561 ttacattgtt tacaaaaacc tatggggccg ttttcccacc acaatcctag ctgctgtaaa
    16621 ataaaactat catcttcatg ataatttgaa aaggccttgt tttctattaa gacttttttt
    16681 gtaagaactt gtaaagaatt cattgtatta tcatagatga ttgcagtaaa tgtaatcaat
    16741 tataaaattg acttattgaa aagatatatt aaatgagtga aattgatgtt tgcgatgatg
    16801 tgcatgatca tacaaagaaa cacattcact ggtgtccatg atcaaaattt aatttcctat
    16861 gtaaaaaata cagacgttaa ccatttaaac atttgtttaa acattagttt aaactaaagg
    16921 ttaaacctag ttaatgatgt ttaatgcttc ttccatactc attcagggaa gtgtaatggt
    16981 tctaatacta ttgttatgaa ttattaatga aaattttaca gatgctggag ggaatagttt
    17041 aaatcatact gttttaatgt gagcttataa aagtattcat atcaaaattt aatttttttt
    17101 ttataaaagt actgaaatta aactaaagtt tagtttagct atttgagtta atgatgttta
    17161 atctatcttc catgctcaat cagggggggg gtcctaatag ttttaatact gttgctgtgg
    17221 attgttgaat ataatgaaaa ctttatagat gctaaagcag cgaaatatac atgttctgtt
    17281 taatgtgagc tataaaatct tttcatcaaa atttaatttt tttttataaa tgtacaaaaa
    17341 ttaaactaaa gtttaggttg gctatttgag ttaatgatgt ttaatctatc ttccattctc
    17401 gtccaagggg gggggggggt cttaatagtt ttaatattgt tattgtggat tgttgaatat
    17461 aatgaaaact ttatagatgc tacacatttt aatactagtt gttctgctta atgtgaatta
    17521 caaaaaatta atttctcata aaaaaaagta cacatcaaca tcgctcattc aagtttcatg
    17581 atgtttcatt cattactttc tacaattact gggggggggg gggtctttca tagctttaat
    17641 actgttatgg tttgctaact attatgtaga atttatagaa gcagaaatga ataatagtag
    17701 ttgtatgttg taaaatcaaa taatttcagt atattttttt tgttaatata agtgtacaaa
    17761 aatgatttaa aaattgcaaa aaaagaatca caatgctatt attatacact gtaatgatat
    17821 tgacatgtat catttataaa ctggttccag ataataaata ttggccaata catatgtttt
    17881 tctttattat agtttacata gtatatatgt atgaaaagtt agatatacat gaaaaatctc
    17941 aattctggaa tcatacaatg gcacgcttat ctggatgccc cgtaccgaca ataatatgta
    18001 attgttaatt ttttacaaaa aaacacaata tgaagtcttt tttttttgat gtaagaactc
    18061 gatacatttt ttaaacagtt ttgatgtaca actaattgtc ttattttatt atttaaaaaa
    18121 atgtaactca caagtattct ctactttttc aaaaaaaaat agatgtaatc agtcttgtca
    18181 tttaggacgc atatttcttt ttttagcatc tataatttta gttcttaaat agaatatgat
    18241 gccactaaac aatgattcta ctctatttaa caacaaccac ctaaataaat gaacatctta
    18301 actgatcacc aaaagttatt ttgcgaaaag gcatacatat gatcaatatc agacctacaa
    18361 tgaatgtttc cataacatcc ctttatcgca ataattttat ttttgcattc caatatctca
    18421 tcatctgtgc tactatatgt ttccataatg gtttcatcat caaacataaa tcctattaaa
    18481 taagcaaaag actttaatcc cggatatatt tttaccattt ttctgagagc cgtgtaaagc
    18541 ttgtaataaa tggccagaaa tatgcaataa agcgtggaaa gagagtaatt tttggcataa
    18601 aaggttttga aggtttgatg aatggctaaa tcacagataa tataggatac gatattaaag
    18661 cgcacctgct cacgcagatt tgctgaaaca ttcgtagaaa gatttaacag ataaaaggtt
    18721 attaatagtt gttcatcatt ctctttatac gacatcgtaa gacgctttaa aattttataa
    18781 ctaggcacct ctaccatatg ttgaagattt aaagcctgtt cttcatctgt gttacggcaa
    18841 aagagccgcg cgtattcggg tgaagctccc caggataata atgtccttgc tacggctaaa
    18901 ttttttttga cgatgacttt catgagaaat aggtccttat ttttgcattg atcactatgc
    18961 aaatttgtat agttgacgcc gttgcattga gtacattgat ataatgtttt gcaattccag
    19021 cgtagcccta aatggtataa aagaactgta ttttctagat gagcatgctg attaacgatg
    19081 tttttgagac aacatgtagt taaggacacc atagtgttcc caatttgtta gataagagtc
    19141 tttactaaaa aatatgtttt ttagttttaa cattcgagat tgtattattt ggaatgtttt
    19201 catacatcaa tagtaaactc gtttggaata gcatcctcaa aaaaaatatg atatcgtact
    19261 attcatgtta aaatttaatt ttttatataa agagtacaga tttattccat tgattaaact
    19321 acttagtttg actatttagt ttaactactt acttagttta gcaatgtttg agctttcttc
    19381 catactcatc cgaggggggg gtcctcatag ctctgatact attgtggatt gttgaatata
    19441 atgaagactt tatagatgct aaaatatttg attgtaattg tactcaatat tgtgtggttt
    19501 aaaaaatagt ttaatcaaaa tttaattttt ataaaactat acagagtggg ttttattaaa
    19561 cgtagcttat taagtctcat catgttaaga tctttacttt ctttatttct ttgtggggtt
    19621 ttattaacct tttccatatt atggcttacc acgtatcatg tagaatttat agaggcactg
    19681 gaggatttct acgactgaaa ttatatcagt ctatatacat aatctttcct aaaataagac
    19741 atactttatg tcatttgaaa aaatgatact aacgacgtaa taatgtttct ttttttttct
    19801 ataaagaaaa ataaaaaagt tataaatgaa aatataaata gtaaaactct tatagagtct
    19861 tatgagtaaa catcatcata atgttactca aagattggtc tactaaaaga tatttcgtgt
    19921 gcattattgt tttaattagt atgattactt tatacgaagc cgccattaaa acgcttatca
    19981 cacaccgaaa acaaatttta aaacaccctg atagccgtga aattctacta gctttgggat
    20041 tatactggaa taaaactcat attcttctta agtgtcacga atgtggaaaa ataagtctta
    20101 ccggaaaaca cagtacaaaa tgtattaata ttaattgtct gcttattctt gctataaaaa
    20161 aaagaataag cgtatggttg ataccttaat aggcatgggt gcggatgtaa catatataca
    20221 ttttttaaag aataagacaa aactatcata caaccagctg tctgctctta aaagcaactc
    20281 gcagatttcg ttgaaggagt ttcatgctat atgttacatt ttatatagtc gtcttcccaa
    20341 aaaaattaaa caagggatac gactatgtaa aacaatggcg ggactatgcg gggaactttt
    20401 atgtgcattt tttgctccgt aagtgataat acgtatataa aacaaacaga tatactgcca
    20461 aaatatcatc tatgtacata acatccgggg cattattttt tttcataccc ttaaatataa
    20521 aaatattggg tttcttcact aaactttaaa ggtaaaaatt tttctttgtt ttgcatcatc
    20581 atgtatgggt ttagaccagc ccagggattg tttatttgaa tatttgctaa ataggagcac
    20641 aatgccatga tcatgaatct ttcataatag taagctcttt tatacagctc caaagatgcc
    20701 gtacctccga gggtgtagca gcaaataaac gtccgcactt tcccgtgggt cgcggcccat
    20761 tccattccgt agttcagcat ccttttctgt atttttttat tctctttata aaaaaagctt
    20821 ttcatccatt ccacgttctc ataaaaacat gcgcttaaaa agagcactag gtttagtgtc
    20881 gtcttatgat aaaatctagg aacggatgtt ttaattattt tgttcaacgc ctgattcata
    20941 ctatgtttta ccgctataaa aatacaaaac caataccaac ttcttttata agacgttttg
    21001 atgtacacat gtaaacgagc aaaatatatt tcaaactcaa tattcttttt ataaaaaaac
    21061 ttgagacagt catttatgtt acgacatctt ctaaaaacct caaaaatggt aattaattca
    21121 ctgtcgctgt ggaaatgttc gtaagctaac tgtttaatgt ctttaggggt taactctttt
    21181 tttgggatca gtggtttcag atgcggcaaa ggtcgtctaa agtagttagc gaacttttca
    21241 ttcgctcccc aagacaaaag ccgataagcc agcatatagt tatcacgttt taccgcataa
    21301 atgagtaaat agtttatatt gatacatgca ccatgttgct gtccgtttgg acatatattg
    21361 ccgcattctg aacacttatc aatgatatta tagttcttac aacataatcc caaacgggtt
    21421 agtatttctt tgtcacgttt taaaaattcg tcactcttct ttaatgttaa tgcttttagc
    21481 gcaatgttaa ataagctcag cattttatga aaatgaggtg ttttagtata ttgttagtgt
    21541 tttagtatag tgttttagta taatgttagt gttttagtaa aatgtttaga agcatgcgcg
    21601 ggctgccgct aaataaacgt aacgttccta ctaagccaaa aaaaaatcaa attgactcat
    21661 cgagaatttg acgatattgg taggtaattt tttaacatgg tatatatttt tttaggatcg
    21721 gttatattag gtagtaaaag agggcgcgcc gttaaaccat tttgctcctt taaacctttt
    21781 agatccttaa aaaaatacag attgttcgtc tgatgatgcc acaatgttac atttatggct
    21841 cgatcaatat cagcccccaa gacaaagcag tagtatattg ttaaaaagtt gtcatcttgc
    21901 atacaagcca aatgcatcat tttatcgatg tccatatgaa cgatcttttg ttcatatatt
    21961 tcatgaaggt caaatacatt gttgaaggaa atggcgcaca tgagtcgcca catattaagg
    22021 tggtcgtatg tttgaaagaa aaaggagata gctctcttaa gcttatattt taccgctatg
    22081 gcataccagt atttaactaa tgtgttgatg ggcacattat ccaagatata aaatatgaga
    22141 tgctttaact cccgatgaat ctcccccgcc aattcctgca tatttagaat gcctaacata
    22201 ggatttttat taaatatctc atggcataaa ataatgttat tgctcgtttt atgacgcaat
    22261 aaaccgatga aaatgtcctt tttatctaaa ccatctttag ctcctaactt tcgacacagc
    22321 tcctgagtat attctgtcct agcacaactc agaccgtaat aaatgtttgc tccccactcg
    22381 gtgaacagtc ttatcaaatc gtggttattt tcttttatgg ccatgattaa tgccacatca
    22441 agatgaagtt cccccttaaa gggggttgag tttacaataa cgtaattaca gtagtcacac
    22501 aaatgaatag gcttgttttg ccaccataag ccacagtatt ttaaaatata gtgatactct
    22561 tcaggcacgc tctgtttggc cagagccttt ttggccaggg tttgcaaaga gagcatgata
    22621 actttttttc gaaaaaaaaa ctcaaattaa gtttctactt ttttaaaacg ttatgtatga
    22681 gccgatccgc cggagatccc tttcagaaga cctaccgttc tatgaaagaa ttttttcatc
    22741 gttgaacacg gaagagataa tactttcatc gtatagagaa tatcatgtca atcatccata
    22801 ttattaaacc catacttaat atagtattta tgtgccatgg acatattttt tgaatgataa
    22861 ttttttaaca tacgttttat aactatgggg tcgatttcat ttaaagataa agaatcattc
    22921 atgctataac aatttaatga tagaatgctg gcaatgaacg atttgtcatt ttgatacgct
    22981 agagtctttc cctcctcaaa ggcatcggcg cctaagtcta tacaaaagaa catgtttccg
    23041 agattataga acagaataga atgaaacatg gccttattga ggtcagcccc taagacgatg
    23101 cagcagtaat aaatcgttaa atagttatag ttcttgcgac aggcccactt cagcatttta
    23161 tccatgtcca tatgaacttt ctcctttgcg cacagctcgt gaaggtcaaa cacgttgttg
    23221 taaaaaaggg cgcacatgag ccgccactcg tgtagatgat catagcgctg gtaaaagtag
    23281 tggatggcct ttgtaaggtt aaactctacg gccataccgt accaatattt tgttagcaac
    23341 tcgcttaata catccgtatt ttccattaat gcttccatct gttcgtaaat gattcccctt
    23401 aatttggtac gatttaccgt ttctaagatg gaattatgag aaaacacctc gtggcacaaa
    23461 ataatgttac tgccggttag atcacgtttt accatgttaa aaaaatgcaa aatttcctgt
    23521 tgatttaact gttctttggc gcctaactct ctgcacagat ctcgagtgta ctccgtgttg
    23581 acagcaagta aactgtagtc gatgttcgcg ccccactcgg taaacaattt tattaggtca
    23641 taattatttt ctttcacggc tttcaccaac gccgcattaa gcgtcacgcc atctgtaaaa
    23701 atcggcgacc atattttctt ttggttttga tgatacacga tgggaccgtc atgccaccat
    23761 agaccgcagc actttaaaaa atgatgatgg cattcggccg gatactgtct ggccaacacc
    23821 tttttggtga gcgtctgcag agagaggacc atgtctcctt tttttttgaa aaaatcaaat
    23881 taaaaaaact ttaaaaaaaa acaaaataaa tctatttagc atacacgtaa ctatgttacg
    23941 acgttgtatc attgatgtga taatccaaat aggccaacat actttttgat ttatagttgt
    24001 ttaatagatg gtatattttt ttagggttcg cttcttttag cgtgaataga gagggatctg
    24061 gatgatagat atctaatgac aaacgttgtg atattaaata atagtcccgc tgctctgcta
    24121 gggcttttgc ctcttcgaag gcattggctc ccaagtctat acaaaagaac agattatcta
    24181 tattaaagaa ctgtatggca gcaagcatgg ccatattgat atcggcccct aaaataaaac
    24241 aataatacat cgttaaaaag ttattatctt tcgtgcaagc tatgcgcatc atttcattaa
    24301 tgtctatgcg aatcttttcc tgctcataga gataatggag gtcagacagt ttattaaaat
    24361 acagagcaca gattaaccac cacgtattca tgtgcttaaa atgttcgtaa aaatacgaga
    24421 cggcctccct aagatcattc tgcaaggcca ccataaaaca atatatagtt agcatatcgc
    24481 cgtccgaaac atcacgtagt aggtcttcat cttctactaa cctcctcagc ctccaataaa
    24541 gagacgactt tatttccctt ataatcacat aggtaggaaa aggattctca ttaaaaagct
    24601 tatgacataa gataatatat tgacttgttt tgttctctat aaatttaaag aacatgtgta
    24661 tcaccttttt tttatccatg cgatagttcg ctcctaattc ccaacaaaac tctcgggtag
    24721 gctgtgtatt ggcacaaatg tatccatagt tgatgtttgc accccactcc gtgaacagtt
    24781 ttattaattg atagttgttt tcctttgcag ctatcatcaa tgccgtattg agatccaggc
    24841 catccgcaaa gtatggcaac cttattaaca tgtgtttgca atcaagtgaa attggagccg
    24901 tataccacca taacccgcag tatttcaaaa tatgatagta gtcttcaggc agcacatgct
    24961 gactggctaa tatctttttg gcgaaagact gtaaagaagg aaacatcctg tctctttttt
    25021 ttaaaaattc aattatctgc gttcataatc gagaaaaacc accatattct ttgagtgata
    25081 attttttaac atagaattta tcttttccgg gtcggtcacg gccgacaaca gggaaatcac
    25141 cgggttataa tgttttaatg ataaggcatc ggctatcaaa taattttcct tttgtattgc
    25201 tagggctttg ccttcttcaa aggcgttggc acccaggtct atacaaaaga acatgttccc
    25261 gagattatag ttttgtatgg aaacaaacat ggcttgattg atgttggcac ccatgataaa
    25321 acagtagtaa atagttgaat agctataatc ttggatgcag gctatgtgca tcatctcatc
    25381 gatatccatg cggatccttt ctatttcata cagctcgtga aggtcgaaca cattgttata
    25441 aaaaagggcg cacatgagcc gccaccgatg tagatgggta tacttctgat aaaaatagtg
    25501 gatggccttt ttgaggccgt agtctaccgc tatggcgtac cagtatttgg ttaacatgtt
    25561 gctgaaggag ttgtcatggt ccaacatgta ggttatctcc atgagtcccc ttagctccca
    25621 catgatttcc tccctcaggt ccaaatcatc cacatgtttc agattggggt tattggaaaa
    25681 catttcgtgg cataagataa tattactgtc ggttttgttg cgcgtcgtat caaagaaaat
    25741 ttttaaaata tactctttat ctaaacggtc tttggcccct agttctctgc atagatcgcg
    25801 ggtgtgctcc gaatgagcac aaaccagtcc ataattaata tcggcacccc actcagtaaa
    25861 taattttatt aggtcatgat tgttttcctt cgcggctttc atcagtacgg tgttcaattc
    25921 aataccctcg ctaaaacagg ttgactttat aaacattttg ttacgatacg tataaaatgt
    25981 aatagggcca tcataccacc acaacccgca acttttcagg atatgatatt gatctaccgg
    26041 tatacactgt ttggccagca cttttttgga tagggattgc aaggaaggca acatgtcctt
    26101 ttcatccttt gatggaaatc aaattatcta tttaaaaatg ttttaatggg gtaaggttgt
    26161 ttaaaaatgt cgtagacata tcccttgatt tgaacggata aatactgcca taaaactgtg
    26221 ccataaaatt gatccttttt tgggtttaat tacttgaaat agtgggtcac tgcaagagcc
    26281 agatgttctc tctccagaac ttatgtcgaa aaaccttacc tgactgtaaa cttcctgagt
    26341 tttttgacga ttatgtatta caactgctgg gcttatactg ggaaaatcat ggtacgattc
    26401 aacgagcagg aaacaactgt gtacttatcc aacaacataa cctcattccc gtaaatgaag
    26461 ccctaagaat agcagcatct gaggaaaatt atgagatcgt gagcctttta ttagcgtggg
    26521 aggggaacct ttactatgct attatagggg ctctagaggg gaaccaccac aacttaattc
    26581 gtaaatacga tgaccaaatc aaggaccatc atgaaattct gccatttatt gacgatccag
    26641 tcatatttca caaatgtcat acaatgcggc gatgcttttt taattgtatt ttatatcaag
    26701 ctgtaaaata tagtaagttc agcgttcttc tatactttaa atatatatta aaggagaatt
    26761 tgcccctcgt ccactcactt attgaaaagg cgtataaata tcataattat gaggttatta
    26821 aatggatcta tgaaaaccta catatctatg atatcataaa tacttttaaa tgtgctattg
    26881 cccataaaga tctacgttta tattgtttag ggtatacatt tgtatataat agaatcgtac
    26941 cctataagta ttatcattta gatattcgca tccttttaag gctacaactt ctacataagg
    27001 tgacagccaa aggatacttg gattttatcc tagaaacctt aaagtatgat cataatacaa
    27061 acaatataga tattatccta acacaggctg caacctataa ccatagaaac attttaacct
    27121 atttcattcc tcaatcaacc tacgcacaaa tagaacaatg tttattcgtg gcgataaaaa
    27181 caaatgcttc caagaaaacc ttgaatttac tattatctca cctaaatctt tctatcaaac
    27241 tcgtcaaaaa attaagccaa tatgttgtcg cttacaagtc aacaaatatc ataagcattc
    27301 tgagtaggca gcaaaaaaag aagatatatt tagatatcat tttgacaaag gttgtaaaaa
    27361 atgctgtttt taataaattt gtcattggat gtatggttac attttccata aacccagaaa
    27421 gaattgtcaa aatggccgcg cgaataaaaa agatgaagtt agtaaaaaat atatctgaac
    27481 atgtttggaa aaatcatgcg gttaaactta aacaccttaa gcatgcggta cacacgatga
    27541 agcatcaaga aggaaaaaat agattaatga actttatcta tgatcactgc tattaccaca
    27601 tgcaagaaga agagatcttt agcctcgcaa gattttatgc aatccatcat gcgccaaaat
    27661 tgttcgacgt tttttatgat tgttgtatcc tagatacgat acgatttaaa agcctgcttt
    27721 tagattgttc acatatcata gttaaaaacg ctcatgatgc tagtattaac atcgtgaaca
    27781 agtatattgg caatctattt gctatgggag ttcttagcaa aaaagaaatc ttacaagact
    27841 atccatctat ctattctaag gattacatgc tttagtttat ttttttttaa gcctgaacca
    27901 atattctttc cttcagaaaa cactagtcat cttagatcat aagtaaggaa gaccatcata
    27961 ttttttgaaa agtaattttt taacgcatga tctataattt cagggtccgt gcttttaggc
    28021 aatggggtag tggccgggct ataaatcttt agggataaaa tattccttat aggctcatac
    28081 ccttcctgtc ccactagagc cataccctct tcaaaagcat cggcccccag atccatacaa
    28141 aagaatatgt tttctatatt atagtactgt attgaggtaa gcatggcctg attgatgttg
    28201 gcgcccagca tatagcagta gtatattgtt gaaaggttgt ggtctttgat gcaggctatc
    28261 cgcatcatct cttctaaatc catacagatc ttgtcctttt catacgcctc atgaaggtca
    28321 aacacgttat taaaacaaag agcacatgtt aaccgccacg tattcaggtg tgtatatttt
    28381 tggtaaaaat actgtatggc ctctttcaag ttgtagcgta cggctatagc gtaccagtat
    28441 ttgagtaata gtgtattgag cgaaaactca ttatttagca gatcggtttt ttctattatc
    28501 ccccttaact cccaaaaaat ttctatcctc attttcaggt tatttaccct ttttaaaagt
    28561 aaattatcgg aaaacacctc atgacataag ataatgttac tactggtttt ataaaatttt
    28621 aaatctatga aaatttgtaa aatatcccct tcatttaagg tcttcttggc gcctagctct
    28681 cgacagaggt cccaggtgtg ctccgtgttg acagatatca gcccgtagtt aatgttcgcc
    28741 ccccactccg taaatagttt tataagactg tagttgtttt cctttacagc cttcactaat
    28801 gccatgttta ggtctaagcc ttcttgaata cctgctaatt ttatcagcct taggttatga
    28861 tcaaacgtga tcggagcatt attccaccat agatcgtaac actttaaaag ataatgttgg
    28921 tcctcgggca gacattgtct agccagcacc tttttggtca aagattgcag ggaaggcaac
    28981 atgtctcttc atcttttaaa aaaaaatcaa attaacttct ccggataaat ttttctttca
    29041 cggactgttt taaaaagagc ttttcaaaaa gcttttcaaa aagctgcttt ttaagtttag
    29101 aaatcgtcct tcctggcatt ttgccgcatt ttgccacgcg cttagagtat tttatgagag
    29161 taatccagaa tgatggataa attttttgat ttataatttt ttaataaact gcttatttct
    29221 tcgggatcct ttaagtttaa tggcaaggaa gcatctgagc tataaatatt caaaaccaaa
    29281 ctatggctta aaaaattata accattttgt ctcgctatgg cactaccctc ttcaaaggca
    29341 ttaccaccca aatctataca gaaatatata ttaccgatgt tataatattg tactgaagta
    29401 agcatagctt gattgatgtt gccccccagg gcataacaat aatatattgt taatagattg
    29461 ttatccctga tacaagccag agataacatt tcattgacgt ctatttggat ttttcccttg
    29521 tggtatatat catgaagctc atatattttg ttataacata ggtaacattt taatcgccat
    29581 tcatcaagat ccgtatattt ttcatccaga aagcaaatgg catctttatg gtcgtattgt
    29641 actgcattgg cgtaccaata tttcactagc aattcgctta actcgtccgt ttcttttatt
    29701 tctataagcc cgcatagtct tttataaatt aagcgcctta attgtgcagc aaagttgttt
    29761 tctaaattag gattatttat aaatatctca tggcacaaaa taatactgcc gctagtttta
    29821 ttatgcatta tcttgttgaa aatacagaaa atatcgtagt cgtctagagt ttctttggcg
    29881 cctagctgtc tacacaaatc tcgggcgtgc ttcgtattga tagaaagcag actatagttg
    29941 atatatgcgc cccactctgt aaataacttt atcatactat agttgttttc cttaacagct
    30001 attattaatg ccacacaaag gtctatatct tctcctagga atcccgattt tatgtatatt
    30061 cgcccacgat ctatgtaaag cttgagggga gcatcatgcc accataagcc acagtatttc
    30121 aaaatgtgtt catctatcga caaacatgat gtaccggcta tcgtcttttt gacgagggtc
    30181 tgcagagaga gcggcgacga catgtttctt ctttgaaata attatttcca aaaaaaatca
    30241 aatgttctag tttttaaagg cttaattcat cataacatga tcatatttaa taacgtaaac
    30301 acagtttaat aatgtaaaca cagtttaatc atgcaaacat ggtttaataa cataaatttt
    30361 taatacgcta aaaggctgtc tataagactt agttataaga tttaatctat aagatttagt
    30421 ctataacgac aatttctgga tgggctgtaa aatactcttc ggctcgtttt agattttttg
    30481 acgtatatgt ctttagcata tcatatattg cctggggttc ggttatattt aataccaagc
    30541 tcgcatcacg gctgaaaagc tgttttacta aaaaaatgtt gctcaagtta tacatataaa
    30601 ctctatgcgc aatgagtcgc gctctatcaa agttagtagc ccccaaatca atgcagaaaa
    30661 ataggtttaa agtattattg ttatagatag atagattcat gccataatcg ggactagccc
    30721 ccaacatatg acagtaataa atggctgcat aattttcttc ccgcaggcaa gcaaatttca
    30781 tcattagatt agggctaatg caaatctctt ttttagaaca cagctcatgc aagtcaaaaa
    30841 tgttattaaa ataaaggcta caagttagcc gccaatacag ctgattttta tgtttttcgt
    30901 agaaatagtg aatcgctttt gtaaaattat gccgtaatgc cagggcaaac caaaacttcg
    30961 ttaataggag gtgcgccgta tcccccgtca acggaatttt tgaacgggta tacataactg
    31021 tgtttaaagt ggttctagtc acggtttcca taagtggatt atgacaaaac atgtcataac
    31081 ccagtagaac tcctgcacag gatttcagat cggccacttc ttttaaaatt tccagaagac
    31141 gagattcgga gacaggtgtt aagcctccta gttccgtgca cagccgtttt agatgcacgg
    31201 caggaacacg tataagtcca tattcaggat ttgcgcccca atccacaaac aatcgtataa
    31261 gctcaagatt atcgctcttc acggccttta ctagcgccgc gtcaagacaa agatcatcca
    31321 cagaaaaaca ctgcaaatgt tgatacgaaa aaatttgctt acatgtatta cataagtgaa
    31381 taggacctaa atcccaccac aaaccaaaac gctgcagcgt ataatcatag tcacttgaaa
    31441 gataattgca cgccacaact tttttggcca acgtttgtaa agacaacata ctaagtttaa
    31501 aacagctaaa cctaaattag ctactaactt ccaagaaaat cttctttccc taaggatata
    31561 tcttataact agacataagg caataaaaat caactttggt tatacttttt aatatgaaac
    31621 gtctaagtac ttgcaaagta cttgcaaagt ccttgcaaag ccttcattcc tcatatataa
    31681 ttttcaatga catgaatttt tattttttaa tgaggtaggg ggaatgtttt cccttcaaga
    31741 cctttgccga aagcatcttt ttattcttcc cgatgttttt ggcgagcatg tactacaaca
    31801 attggggctg tactgggaaa aacacggctc tcttcaacga atagggaacg atcacatact
    31861 catacggcgg gatctcatcc tttctatcaa cgaggcctta aaaatagcgg cagaggaagg
    31921 aaacaatgaa gtagtaaagc tcttgttact gtggaaggga aatcttcatt atgccatcat
    31981 aggagccttg cagggtgacc aatatgacct catccatacg tacgaaaacc aaatcgaaga
    32041 ctatcatcat atcttgccat tgattcaaga tgcgaaaacg tttgaaaaat gccacgcctt
    32101 ggaacgtttt tgtgatgttc catgcctact agaacatgct acaaaacaca acatgctccc
    32161 tattctccaa aaataccaag aagagctgtt tataagagtg tatctccgcg aaaccctatt
    32221 tgaactagca tgcctatggc agaggtatga tatccttaaa tggatagagc aaaccatgca
    32281 tgtttacgac ctaaagatta tgtttaatat taccatctcc aagagggatc taagcatgta
    32341 ctctttagga tatattctct tttttaatag agggaacacc gatgttgcgt tagcaacgtt
    32401 gctaacgcaa catctcgaga agacagcggc caaggggctc ctccactttg tgctagaaac
    32461 gttaaaatac ggcggtaaca taaacatcgt cctctcccaa gccgtaaaat acaatcatag
    32521 aaaactttta gattattttc tgcgtcaact acctcgtaaa aatattgaaa aacttttgtt
    32581 gctggccgta caggaaaggg cttctaagaa aacattgaac ttactgttgt cttatttaaa
    32641 ctactccgtg aaacgcatca aaaaactgct gcgctatgtg atagagcatg agtccacact
    32701 ggtgataagg attttattaa aaaaaagaat aaacctaata gacgccgtgt tggaaaagac
    32761 tgtaagatat ttttctatga ctaaagtgag gacgatcatg gatgagcttt cgattaatcc
    32821 ggaaaaagtc attaaaatgg ccgtgcagaa aatgagaacg gatatcgtga tccatacttc
    32881 ttatgtttgg gaggatgatc tagaaagact tattcgtctt aaaaatatgt tatacactat
    32941 aaagtatgag catggaaaaa aaatgctaat taaagtcatt cacggcatat acaaaaactt
    33001 atacggcgaa aaagaaaaag tcatgtttaa tttggccaag ttctatgctg ctcaaaacgc
    33061 ggccacccaa ttcaaagaca cttgtaaaga ctgttgcaaa ctggatgtgg cgcggtttaa
    33121 acaactaatt ttagactgtt tagacattat tactaaaaaa acgtgcctca gtatcatgga
    33181 aatcttagaa aatcatatta tttcgctatt tgctatgaaa atgatgacgg aggatgaaaa
    33241 aaacttaggt ttagaaatat tatataaagt aattagttac aaaatgatat catattaaaa
    33301 ttcaacagat atgtataact aatattgatt atattttcga ttattatctt ctatggtgca
    33361 tgataatcat ctagcacgtg aaacatgtcc tcttcccttc aggaactttg ccgaaaaaac
    33421 ttacccgacc acatacttcc agagttcttt gacgactata tattgcaact attaggactg
    33481 cactggcaag atcatggttc tcttcagcgt accgagaaga atcaggtact tgttcaacag
    33541 gaacccatcc atatcaatga agcactaaaa gtggcagcat cagaaggaaa ctacgaaata
    33601 gtagagctgt tgttgtcatg gaaggcagac ccccgatacg ctgtcgtagg agcgctagaa
    33661 agcaaatact atgacctcgt ttacaaatat tacgaccaag ttaaagactg ccatgatatc
    33721 ttgccgctga tccaaaattc ggaaacattc gaaagatgtc atgagttgaa caattgttct
    33781 cttaaatgct tattcaagca tgctgtgata tatgacaagc tgccgattct tcaaaaatat
    33841 gcaagctatc tggatgggtg gccgtattgc aaccagatgc tgttcgagtt ggcatgtaaa
    33901 aaacaaaaat ataacatggc tgtatggata gagggagtcc tgggcgtcgg caacttcaca
    33961 attcttttca cgattgcgat tatcaaaaga gacctacagc tgtattccct gggctactca
    34021 atgattcttg agaaaatgta ctcctgtgga tacgacccta cgtttttact aaatcattat
    34081 ctgcgaatcg tttcaacaaa ggggcttctg ccctttgtgc tgaaaaccat agaatatggt
    34141 ggaagcaaag agatagccat cactttggct aaaaagtatc agcatgaaaa tattttgaga
    34201 tacttcgaaa ccaggaaaac ccaagagtgc taaatacagc aaccctattg tgatgtatag
    34261 taactatatt gtatacgttg tatacgttgt atatgttgta tacgttgtac cttaaacatt
    34321 ttacccacat catatgattt tagaaatctt ttaagccact gaacaatact attatgatgt
    34381 atagagtaac ccctattgta tatgttgtac cttaaatatt tacccacatc atatgatttt
    34441 agaattctta agccaatgaa caagagtgtt atcctacatt aaaattctag taaaatttat
    34501 attttttttg gtgaataaat gttttctctt caagacatct gtcggaaaca tctttttctg
    34561 cttcctagtt cttttgatga atatatatat tacaagtgct aggactctac tgggaaaaac
    34621 acggatctct tcaacgaata agaaaggatg ctgtgattgt acagcgaaat attacccttt
    34681 ccaccaatca ggccttgaga atcgcagcct cagagggaaa tgaaagggta gtaaaacttc
    34741 tgttatcatg ggagggaaat tttcattatg tgatcatagg ggctctagag ggtgaccaat
    34801 atgacctgat tcataagtat aatagtcaaa ttaaagacta tcacgttatt ttatcatcta
    34861 tccaaaatgc aaataccttt gaaaaatgtc atcagttata caattgtact atgtggcgtc
    34921 ttgtacagaa tgctataaaa tataatatgc tttctattct ccaaaaacac agaaatcttc
    34981 tgacagatga gggagacaat caggaattat ttgagaaggc atgtgaggaa cagaaatatg
    35041 atatcatttt atggatagga caaaccctaa tgttagatga gccggagtgt atttttgata
    35101 ccgcccttga acggatagat ttttctttat taacagtggg ttatagcctt ctttttgata
    35161 acaagatgag tagtatagac attcatgatg aagaagatct tacttcatta ctaacagaac
    35221 accttaaaaa agcagctact aaaggatgtc tcttctttat gcaagaaatt ttaaaatatg
    35281 gtgggaatgt aaatatagcg gtcttatcta aagctatcaa gtataatcat agaaaaattt
    35341 tagactattt tattcggcgg caaaaatgtt tatcacgcga aggtattgaa aaactaacat
    35401 taatagccat taaatgtggc ggatctaaaa aaacgttaaa cctactcttg tcttatctaa
    35461 actattccgt acaaaatatg attggaaaaa tagtagaagc tgtcataaat gatggtgatt
    35521 ttaccatcat aatcatttta aaaaaaaaga aaataaactt agtggacccc gttttggcgg
    35581 gttttttgga tcttttccat agctattgtt ttataaaagt ttttatccat gagtttgcta
    35641 ttcgtccgga aaaaataatt aaaatggccg cgcgaaaaga taaactagat ataattattg
    35701 aattttttaa tgatatatat cctcataaag atgatcttga aactgtattt aatattctca
    35761 aaaacatagt aaataccatg aaacataaag aaggaaaaga gatattaatt ggtcttattc
    35821 ataaaatata tcgaattatt catctggaga ataaagaaat gtttaagttg gtacgatttt
    35881 acgtcatgca taatgcaaat atccaattta tatctatttg caaagactgt tttaatttag
    35941 ccggttttaa accatttctt tcagaatgtt tggatattgc tattaaaaaa aattaccccg
    36001 atattgtacg aaatataaaa attcaattga aatatgagta aaatttattt ttttgatctg
    36061 agtacgaaaa tgttctccct acaggagatc tgtcgaaaaa acatctatct tcttccagac
    36121 tggcttggtg aacatgtggt tcaacgacta gggttgtatt ggaaaaaaca cggtactctt
    36181 caacggatag gagatgacta tgtacttata caacaggacc tcattattcc catcaatgaa
    36241 gctctgagaa tggcaggaga ggaggggaat gatgaggtga tagagctctt attgctatgg
    36301 aagggaaacg ttcattatgc catcatagga gctttggagg gtgatcatga taatctgata
    36361 cgtaagctct atgaccaaat cgaagattgt cacagcatcc ttcccttaat tcaagaccca
    36421 aaaacttttg aaaagtgtca cgaattggat gagtcctgta atatttcatg tctcgtatta
    36481 tacgccgtaa aaaacgatat gttttgtatt cttcaaaact atataatgcg tctaagtggg
    36541 ggggatatcc aggaagtgtt tgaaacagca tgtcgtttac aaaaatacga tatcgttaca
    36601 tggatgggac aaaatatcgc aatatactac cccggggtca tttttgatat tgcctttgat
    36661 aagatgaatg tatccttact atctataggt tatacgcttc ttttcgaaca tcatatcaat
    36721 aatatgattg aaaataatat ggatacaaat tctttattga tgcaacatct tgaatgggct
    36781 gctagcacag gctttcttca ttttatgttg gaaacgttaa agtatggcgg ggatgtaaca
    36841 ataatagagt tatcggcggc ggtaaaatat gatcatagaa aggttttaga ttattttctc
    36901 cgtcgaaaaa agttgccccg agaaaccctt gagaaactat tattggtggc tatatgtgaa
    36961 gcttgttcta aaaagacctt aaacttgtta ttatcctact taaattattc cgtgaacaat
    37021 atccgtaaaa aaatcataca atatgtaaaa caatatgaaa caactcttat tataaaaatt
    37081 ttatggaaaa aaagaaagat aaatctgata gatcctattt tggcagactt tgtaggatat
    37141 cataactata cctatttgat aaattttatg cgtgagtttt ccatctatcc ggaaagaata
    37201 attaaaatgg ctgcacgagt agcgagggaa gacttagtta taaaattttc caaaaaagtt
    37261 tgcaaagacc ccatagatag actgaactat ctgaaaacct tagtgtatac tatgaaacat
    37321 aaagcaggca aacgaatgtt aatttatacg attcataact tatataaagc cagttatctg
    37381 gagagtaaag aaatgtttaa gttggcacga ttttatgcgc ggcatgatgc aactttccag
    37441 tttatatcta tttgtcacga tctctctaag ctaaatattg atattaaaaa cttgctttca
    37501 gaatgcttag aaattgctat taaaaataat tatcctcgaa ttatcaaagc tataaaaatg
    37561 gatatgaatt atgagtaaaa tgttttggat atcaacatta agcagaaatc ctaccaaaca
    37621 taagattttt cgctagaata cattttattg ttaaaataga ataggtacat tgtaaaaaaa
    37681 agattaaact taaaataatg tgtattatgt aaatttttag aaataaaaat ttattttttt
    37741 tattgagggg tacggaaaat gttctcccta caggacctct gtcggaagaa cactttcttc
    37801 cttccaaatg attttagcaa acacaccctg cagctgctgg ggttatattg gaaagagcat
    37861 ggatccgtcc atcgaacaga aaaagacaac ataatgatac agaatgaact gattcttact
    37921 gtcaatgatg ctttacagct tgcaggagag gagggggaca cagatatggt agaactcttg
    37981 ttactatggg agggaaatct acattatgcc atcataggag ccttgaagaa tgagcattat
    38041 aacctcatat gtgagtacca tagccaaatt gaggactggc atgccctcct acccttgatt
    38101 caagacccag aaacctttga aaaatgccat gaattaagtc ttggatgtga tctttcatgc
    38161 cttctacaac atgctgtaaa acataacatg ctttctattc ttatgaagta taaggaagat
    38221 ttattaaata tattatttag gcatcgtatt caatccctgt ttgttttggc atgcgaaaac
    38281 cggagaattg agattatcat gtggataggc caaaatctgc caattcctga acctgaggct
    38341 atttttagca ttgctgttgt tacaaaagat ttagaactgt tttccttagg atacaaaatt
    38401 atttttgatt acatgcaaag acaaggaatt ttccagctat ccaatccagt tcgcatggtt
    38461 acgctaaatc gtcacattgg tatggtaata gataaaggac ttttaccctt tgtgctggaa
    38521 acttttaaac atggtggtag tgtaaaaaga gccttatctt atgcagtaat aaacaataaa
    38581 agaaaaatta tagactatct tgttcgtcat gaaaatgtat cccatcaaac cattgaaaga
    38641 cttttatgtc tagctgtgaa aaaccatgct tccaggaaaa ctttgaactt gttgctatct
    38701 tacataaatt acaaggtgaa aaatattaaa aagctgttag attatgtact aggtgacaac
    38761 tccactcttg tgttaaaaat tttattggaa aaaaagcaaa acctagtgga tgctgcttta
    38821 acaagacttg taaaacattc tacatatttc cgggtgagag aatttatcga ggacttttcc
    38881 atcagcccag aaaaattcat taaaatagct gtgcgggaac agaaaaatgt gatcatcaag
    38941 gttatttgtg aagatatttg ggaaaacccc gcagaaagaa tcaggtatct gaagcagata
    39001 gtaagcagca taaaatatga aagtggaagg caatttctga taaacatcat tcacactatt
    39061 taccagagtc attccctgaa acctgaagaa atttttaaat tggcaacatt ttatgtcaaa
    39121 cataatgcag tcacccattt caaagatctt tgcaaatttc tttggctgaa cagagggaca
    39181 gaaagtaaga aacacttctt aaggtgtttg gaaattgctg atgagaagaa ttttcccgcc
    39241 attaaaagta ttgtgagtga atacattaac tatatgttta ctgcaggaac catgaccaag
    39301 gatgaaatca tgcaagccta tgcttctgag tatgccatgt attaagtttc tgaataagtc
    39361 attcataggt agattttaga atatgctgta ttgaagttat tgataggtag agtttaaaag
    39421 atgctgtatt aagcttctga ataaatcata gatatatact ttagttaaat gttagcattt
    39481 gttaatatgt tttagataat taccatttta gataattact attttagata agtattattt
    39541 tagataggta ctattttaga taggtactat tttagataat tactccttta gataagtatt
    39601 attttagata attacttctt taaataagta ttattttaga taattactcc tttaaataag
    39661 tattatttta gataattacc atgtattaaa accaaattag ctatcatcta tgttttaaat
    39721 aatacttctt aaaaacctta gataaaaatt tatttttttt tcataaaagt agagaaaatg
    39781 ttctcccttc aggacctctg tcggaagaac ctttttactc cccttgaacc cttaggcaaa
    39841 catgtggttc aacggctagg attgtactgg gaaggccatg gttcgcttaa acggatgggg
    39901 cattgctttg tgtgtgtgga ccagattcat attctatcaa tcaacttggc cataaaaatt
    39961 gcagccgcgg aagggaatga ggagattgtt aagcttttat tactgtgggg gggaaacctg
    40021 cattatgcca tcataggagc cttagagagc agacaatatg agctgatcct tatgtatgaa
    40081 aatcaaattg gggactatca tgacatccta tccctcattc gagatccagt gatctatgaa
    40141 agatgccatg aattaaatgt tacatgtacc tttcaatgtt tatttcaaca tgctattaga
    40201 cataatatgg tttccattct tcaaaaatat agagaagacc tagctcataa cagaagaatg
    40261 atccaacttc tgtatgaaat ggcatgccga ttacaaaatt atgatatcat tacctggata
    40321 gcgcgtaact ggcatgttta taatatagag gccattttta gcattgcttt tattagaaag
    40381 gatttaactt tgtattcctt agggtacata tttcttctgg atagaatgag cattgaagat
    40441 agaaacttta aatcaatcat aacacgccac cttgaatatg cggccaaaaa gggacttttt
    40501 gactttgtcc tagaatctct gaaatatgga ggccaagtag atacagtgtt gtttcagact
    40561 gtaaaataca atcatagaaa aattctggcc tattttattc atgagacccc ccgtaaaacg
    40621 gttgaaaagc tgttacttca tgccgtggag tcgcgggctt ctaagaaaac catgaacctg
    40681 cttttgtctt ccctaaacta ctctatacat tccatcatta aaaagctcct gtacgctgtg
    40741 gtgaaacaca agtatatgct tgtcataaag cttttgctca cgcggccaaa aaagaagtta
    40801 aacctagtag atgctgttct atatagactt gtaaaacact ccacgaatgc agaaatagta
    40861 aagtttatga atgagttttc tgtgagcccg gaaagggtga tcaaaatggc agcacgatta
    40921 atgagagtgg acctgattaa aaagatttct aaagatacat gggaaaataa actagagaga
    40981 atcaaacacc ttaaacaaat ggtatatacc atgaagcaca gaaatggaaa aaatctactg
    41041 atgtacaata tttacaatat tactggatat atctacctga atgccaaaga agtatttaac
    41101 ttagcaagat tttatgctgt ccacaatgca acatgcttgt ttaaagaaat atgtaaaagc
    41161 tgttttgtac atgatgataa aatacagttt agagaaatac ttaaagattg tttacatatt
    41221 gctaataggc atgcttatat ccaaattgca gaaaccgcgg atgaatatat caaatttatg
    41281 gatcttatgt tgcctaagta aatcatgtat atatcaagta actttagatg aaatcaggct
    41341 aattgtaaat agttatagat actatataat gaatgattta ttaagataat agttctgtta
    41401 agacagtagt tctattaaga taatagtttc attaagatag tagtttcatt aagataatag
    41461 ttctgttaag ccaataattc agttaaaata atagttctgt taagataata aaaatttatt
    41521 tttttttcat aaaagtagag aaaatgttct cccttcagga gctctgccgg aagaacattt
    41581 acattcttcc ttactctttg ggcaagcatg tacttcaaca tctagggcta tactgggaga
    41641 aacacggctc tcttcaacga ataggagatg attatgtact cttacaacaa gatctcatct
    41701 tttccgtcaa tgaggcctta aggatggcgg cagaggaagg aaacaatgaa gtagtaaagc
    41761 tcttgttact gtgggaggga aaccttcatt atgccatcat aggagctttg gagggcaacc
    41821 gatacgacct catccataaa tattatgacc aaatcgggga ctgccacaag attcttccct
    41881 taatccaaga tccgcaaatc tttgaaaaat gccatgaatt gagtacttcc tgtaacattc
    41941 gatgcctttt agaacatgca gtgaaacaca atatgctttc tattcttcaa aaacataagg
    42001 atcatataag gttacacttg gcattaatcc aagtactatt tgagttggcg tgtcatgaac
    42061 ataaaaatga catcgttcga tggatcggct attccctaca catacatcat ctagagacta
    42121 tttttgatac cgccctgctc cataaaaatt tatccttata tgttttaggg tatgaacttc
    42181 ttatgcacaa ggtgaataca gaggctgcaa atatagatgt acccgatttg ctaacacagc
    42241 accttcgaag cgcggcagca ggaggtctcc ttcattttat gttagagaca ttaaagtatg
    42301 gtgggtgtgt ggataaaacg gttttattcg cagcgatcag ttacaaacat aggaaaattg
    42361 tggctcattt tatttatcaa gttccccgta aaacagttga agaactacta ctccatgccg
    42421 tgcagactcg ggcccccaaa aaaactctga acctactttt atcttcctta aactactccg
    42481 tgcacaccat catcaaacaa ctcgtacgta gtgttgccat ctacaggtcc acgcttgtcg
    42541 taaagctttt gctcatgcgg cgaaaaaaga agttaaacct aatagatgct gttttagcca
    42601 gacttgtaaa atactgcacc tatacagaca ttgtaaaatt catacgtgag ttttctgtga
    42661 gcccggaaag ggtgatcaaa atggctgcac gggaatctag gacctttctg atcgaaatga
    42721 tctccaaagc tgcttggaga aatcacccac agacgatgat tcaccatctc aaacaactaa
    42781 cctataccat gaagcctgaa tctggaaaag accttctcat atatatgatc cactatattt
    42841 atcaaacctc taatttgctg gtagcggagg aggaaaaaaa tatttttaaa ctggcaactt
    42901 tttatgcgaa gcataactcg gtaaacaggt ttaaacaaat atgtgaagac tattatgcac
    42961 tagacgtaga tgcacggttt aaaacactta ttttagaatg ctttgaaatt gccgtccaaa
    43021 aaaactatcc tagaattgca aatattgtgg atgactttat tcgattcctt ttttataagg
    43081 gagatataac caaggaagaa attagcgaag cctattcttt gaaggatact gagttatatg
    43141 tagacttaaa atggttacaa caagaataga aatggtttta aacaaggttt agtttaaaca
    43201 gtgtaaacaa agtttaaaca aggtttaaac cttattcatt gaaatccatc gaaaaaaaag
    43261 ctgtttgttt atcccataaa ctcatctttt tttttggttt caaagtttta tactaaaatt
    43321 tagcatttta taatatttat aattaagtgt tttgcatgca ctgcagaaat tctcatcttt
    43381 attaatttgt tcaataccac atgtcataca atatgttgtt tggttatcaa gattaacttt
    43441 atgaaaggaa agcaggtaag ccacaaattt aaaagtaaaa tacctttcat ttaaaataat
    43501 cttatgaata tattttcgat aaggaggcat gaaagcattt gccaaaataa atcgcatgaa
    43561 gcacttggaa aaacccatat cttctaacct tttgtgggta taaactctat ttttgtgttt
    43621 tacagaaact tcatgggtaa aatagtcgtt atagctatca atcatttttt taagccctat
    43681 aatacccaag gttgcacgca taaagccaca gtttctgctc cagaagccat gcacctgtaa
    43741 aggatgcttt tcatataacc aattacaaaa tttcattccg caacagtaac atgttatttc
    43801 agtgggtgat gtatagaata atccggcatt agaaaacttt tcataatttt ttatgtcatg
    43861 gattgcgaag cttttgtttc gtgcatccac ggagctatag cctgcatatt taggtttgac
    43921 ttcaaataat cgtaaagaga tatatgtatc tatcgtattt attttaggat acatttcata
    43981 attcttatat ataatataaa aaaaattaca aacatttgta atgctcatcc tcaatagaca
    44041 gccgagttgt aggctttatt tttctaataa catgaagaac atagtttctc ataagaccct
    44101 caagtcggtt attgatcatt ccaatacatt ttctcaatga ggtcatgaag cctggtattt
    44161 tgctaattgc ttggcagagt gccaacagat tgcccactaa agtatctaat agattaccta
    44221 ctagctatag tgagctaacc tctctatatt tattttatac ttttcatttt ttaatagatt
    44281 taatatttta taaaaaaaat atttagtttt ttatacaaga atgtcgacaa aaaaaaagcc
    44341 cacgattacc aagcaagagc tttactccct agtagcggca gatacccagt taaataaagc
    44401 tttgattgaa agaatcttta caagtcaaca aaaaataatc caaaatgcct taaaacacaa
    44461 tcaagaagtg attataccac ccggaatcaa gttcaccgtc gttacagtaa aagctaaacc
    44521 tgctcgccaa ggccataatc cggcaacagg agagcctatt caaattaaag ctaaacccga
    44581 acataaagcg gtaaaaatac gagcattgaa acctgtacat gacatgttaa attaatttat
    44641 aatccgtgtt cctcatctat gccatcatct tcttcaatac atttttgcca atcaaaacgg
    44701 attaaatcta agtcgtgaat attaaaatac ataccatcat acattttaat atagtctaaa
    44761 tttaagtttt tctcaaaaac ttttatcgtt tttgagaaaa tgatcttatc aattatttcc
    44821 ttattaagat ttgcaggaat aatacaaaac ttatttttag gtacttcatt tatgatatta
    44881 ataaattgag taaaaattat ttcttgtttt tcttctgttt catacaatcg ttgtaaatgt
    44941 aagggttttt catttaatgg tttgtttgaa gataaaaaga atgtgtaatc cggattgaaa
    45001 gtatttttgg tatcaatcat tattctgtct gcttgagcat atgccaaacc agaccaaata
    45061 taacggtcca caattacaat aaaatttagt ttaagtagtg ctgcaatttc tgccgtaaat
    45121 tcacatcgat gttttgtgaa taatccgtgc aattcttctg atggcatttt tacgatttta
    45181 tttaatacat ccaatataag cttaccggtg tccgtgtttg gactgggaaa atgcatatat
    45241 atcacatcat atctcttatt ttccaatgca ttttttagct ttcttgcttg tgtgcttttc
    45301 cccacaccat tgattccttc gatggcaata agtactccac gcatgattaa taaacgagta
    45361 aaaagaattc attttttaac atttcttata aatacatatt gtacaacact gcatcagccg
    45421 catagcttcg ttaaaaaatg tagcggatgc tttttataca acctatattc atctttacaa
    45481 catatatact tggcacagag ccatatctgg cccatatctg ggccataatt aagataaaaa
    45541 ttattttaga cgctgctaca gcgaaatcaa cattatgtac tgcggcatat tatgcccata
    45601 agtaatctgc aatgtatgac gtcttaatgc ataaaacatt taagtaaaac aaatttgaat
    45661 aaaaaaaata attgttataa tggcgttgtt acacaaagaa aagcttatag aatgcattga
    45721 taatgagctg caaaacagtg gaacgctatt acttctaaca aaaaatattg ttgtatcaga
    45781 aatttcatac aatggcaatg attataaata ttttaccttt aatgacaatc atgacctgat
    45841 aggccaagaa aatcttaaag gagcaacatc caacaacatt gctaagatgg tttataattg
    45901 gatcgcgaaa aatcctcaaa ctaataagat ttgggttggt gaaccgcgaa ttcgcattta
    45961 ttttaaaaac aatttatatc atactaataa taaccatgta tgtataaaag atttctataa
    46021 ggtttcaacc tcagttggtc ctaatatctt taatgatcgt agcatttggt gtactaaatg
    46081 cacatccttt tatccattca gcagcatttt atcacccaat ttattccaat aaattagata
    46141 cattttacta cgattaagat aatgaattgc attattatga taaaaattgc attattacgg
    46201 ctgattcatc attttatgat aaattatcta taggatatcc tatagataat gaattatttt
    46261 tttatctata tatcacataa agatctgata tgggctaaaa gtatattcaa actatttatc
    46321 atataggtct gttaaaaaca tacataggtt atttataaat tgaataaaat ttttttaaat
    46381 atcaccggaa cattcaacat ggtgttgata cagtttttaa caggtttctt ctatttatat
    46441 ggtaagagac tgttctcaat tagcaaagtt atggacatga tatgtctaga ctattatacc
    46501 attcttcctg ctcctctggc gatgatgtta gcggcgagag taaaaaacta tgacctcata
    46561 aaaaaactgc acgaatggga aatccctgtt gactatgctt tacttgtagt agatgatgtg
    46621 ccgactatcg actactgctt aagccttggc gccatctctc cgactagagc acaaaaaaga
    46681 cgactgctaa gggacaccac attcaacccc atttataagt atcttatgaa ctgctccggc
    46741 tttccaacaa agagagaaaa aaacattcct tgtgatgtgc aatgcgaaag actgcaaaaa
    46801 accatcataa aagaactggt atttaactgc tccgtactgc ttgaaatgat actgctctca
    46861 gaaaaagaat atgcatacgc cctacactat gcagcaaaat ataaccaatt gcctatcctg
    46921 atgtattgct ggcaacaatc aacaaacgcg gaatctgttt tgttaaaaac ctgctgctct
    46981 gataaaaaca tcaattgttt taatcattgt atcatatatg gcggcgcgca gaatctggat
    47041 gctgcaatga tagaagcggc aaaacacgat gcccgaatgc taatcaacta ctgtgtcatg
    47101 cttggtggaa gatccctaaa cgaagcaaga gaaacggcca ttatatttgg acacattgaa
    47161 tgcgcacatc attgctcgag attgcaatct tacgccatgc gcgactaaat cttgaggagt
    47221 atatatttat attatatttt tttgacaaaa aaatataagg tttgtataca aagatctata
    47281 tatagatttg tatacaaaga tttgtacaca aaaggttaat taaacaataa ttgtttggac
    47341 acagaaaatc aatctagcgg gtaaataagc ttattttttt ttgcataata cagagaattt
    47401 agatcattaa gatcatcaag agatattact taccatactt gttaagtttt tttacacata
    47461 gaaagtttgg attctgttca ggaagttttt catagacatt atcttcacag ctagtgataa
    47521 taattttagg ttttttctta tgcctgcgat ggaaaacatc cagtttgtaa agagggaaat
    47581 gcatgaagag gggtttttgg tagtccttgt tcagagattt gactaaatct gcatgtcctg
    47641 taaaaactgc ccaatcccaa gtattaaatc ctttaagata gtcttttcgg ttcggatttg
    47701 ctccatattt tatgagagaa aggacactta gagtacgacc ccgcattgca gccttcataa
    47761 tgggcgtaat cccattaaaa ttccgaaaac aaactttgat gccaattttt ccaaaatatt
    47821 ccagcacttc ctccaaaagg agatgattct ttttttccgc caaataatgc caaacagaat
    47881 ttccatcttt atcccttcta taatagctta ttatttcccc gggataggat tcttgtttaa
    47941 aaagaaatct taaaaagtct aaacgtccat aaatgcatat ccacataaat accgtgattt
    48001 tactttgatc gcatctattg acaatccatg gatctgcttt aaaaaatctc tcaaatagtg
    48061 taaggtctcc ttttttgata agatttttaa tccagttaat aaacaagtgt tctacctcgg
    48121 ctgaaaacag gcctactgta tccattttta ggtagtcctc gtactctcac tttataagga
    48181 gtatttcttt aatttttaac gtcctttttt ttcggacttc tttggataag ccgtttatta
    48241 ccatctttaa atgccttata acgaggagga gccaggccac tttcccatat gtgcggtaat
    48301 tcttggtgtt tatgcttgcc tttggcataa ccaggccagt atttttcgat gtattcaggg
    48361 tttgttttta cgtattcttt aaaggtttga taggcttctt gaatacaggt gggctctccg
    48421 gtataatttc cgtgttcatc ttcctttaaa aagccgttaa ccctatcttt tctccactta
    48481 agattgtgct ttccaaaaat acgatcaaga tcttccgcct gctggggtgg aatcataaac
    48541 cctttcttag gtcgaagctt tttatttttt ccgtagcttc ggccatcgcg ttgcgaaaca
    48601 gtggttagga cacccgatag tctttccatg ggcgtcgcat ctaatcctat ccatccgccc
    48661 tgatgaatat caatggcaac aagctctcct ttattttggg caagccaggt ttccaagaat
    48721 gccatgcttt cttcccaggg gtaaggcccg ccaacaccac gggttgtcca atcttgcaag
    48781 gattccaggt ccgtcacctg gtaaggctct aaagaagatg gttcattgtt tttgtactgc
    48841 aaataggatt taatgaccca tttataccat gtgtcaaacc gcagcgtggc gcctccaaag
    48901 tgaaagccgt cgttgatttt aggatatctg cagcatattt caaccgtacg tttgagttct
    48961 gcaaaggcgg ccttccaagg aagtctttcg ctgcgggtaa gacggtctat tttgccctgt
    49021 gtgccgtagc gtatggcatg acgtgccaat tgcaacaatt ctgccactga tccgtgggcc
    49081 ccgatccagt ttatcggata ggcaacctcc gaaggattta aaagatgctc gtaaaagcgt
    49141 ggatcttcgg atgccaaggc gtctgcaaag gggataatac tggaaaactt gtctagacat
    49201 acgttttctg tgtttacttc taaaggtaga aaaatggttg cgtgaggctt ttgaacctgc
    49261 ttgttcagcg gcctgcatat gctttgtata atgtctctag gactatgtcg cggcgctgca
    49321 aaaaatactg cgtttagttc tggtacctct acgccctctt gaaagagtcg acagtttaat
    49381 aaaataacgg gttcctttga ggagcaaaat tctgtaaatg ttttgaggat aacctgtcgc
    49441 ggcagggttg agtgagctat cagggcatag acccctaggt ccaccagctc cgcgtatagc
    49501 tccttggcct gtttaatatc acgggtgaat accagcattt taggcgacct tacattggtt
    49561 tttaaatagg ctaaggccat tataatttgc tttacgatta tctgtttcgt ggcctcctct
    49621 ctgttaccgg gttggtgggc caatttgggc gcggccacca tctgcaattc aaagtcattt
    49681 acatagccgg cctctatgcc ttctcggaga tagtagcgaa aggcaacgcc gccaaaaagg
    49741 tcacgatttt tcatggaaag cggggtgtca tacctgggcg ttgccgttaa aaaaagtcgg
    49801 tgcccttttt taaagtttag caacacatgg gtgaagggcc gtgtctccca ttcgccgcaa
    49861 atccggtgac attcatcgct aataataaga tcgaaatcat ccaccaatag cgtggaggat
    49921 tggtaggtgg caataacaag aagagaagag gcctcctgta tccgtttcac aataatgaca
    49981 gggttggtag tcatttctat agtgtcgtga tttagcacaa tgcgggtctg gtcggacccc
    50041 acaagcataa tgttcttcaa ggaaattcca tacagataga gtttttccag ggtctgccgt
    50101 agtagggata ggcccggcac caggtacaaa atttttcctt gaagataatt ggagagaata
    50161 agataggcga cgcgggtttt gccgcatcgg caggccatct gcagaatagc tcttccgctt
    50221 cgctgcagct cctgatagcc catattggcc gcctccctct gataaagtcg atcctcaatg
    50281 gtagtccgtg tctctcctgt agaaaaaaat aatacgtcat ctgcgaaatg atcttcgtct
    50341 tctacagggg ttatcaccag gtgtcttagt ttctccttgc ttatcagcgg atcagagggc
    50401 gaagatggtt caaccactat cgtggaatca ttcatctcat aggtgggagc atcacacaaa
    50461 gtatagctta tgtccagaca gtttgcgaca tcctcagcca attgttttat tttttcaggt
    50521 aaaaggcata ggagttcttt gtttttgact cgaaaaaact gtgcacaata taacacccct
    50581 gcttcaattt tttgtgcatc cttctttgta ggcgtttcta atgtaaaaca atacctccat
    50641 tcatccgtaa aacaggttgt ataagatcca tcatgaaacc tagcggccaa gtttcctgtg
    50701 tgcccaactt tatgcaaaga ttgagtctcc agccagggat gaaccgctac gtaaaaccct
    50761 gcgcacatgc tagatcaaat tgcagtttct taataaatgt acacaggatt ttaaaaacat
    50821 gtgattacaa aatttagata agaaatattt aatattaaaa atcacggaat aaatgtcact
    50881 gtgtagagag aaagccaaaa actcctcttg accgccgtgg gaaatcatcc agggtagtag
    50941 gttgtgtttc atgaagttgt atgccgtagt gatcaccgtg gactccagat ggttattggc
    51001 atctttgcag tactttgcca tcctggcaga aaagacgata aatccacaaa ttctacccca
    51061 gttgataaga tccttaaaca actcagtcac aacctcagta aactgggttt taatttcttg
    51121 ggcactcgta agagaaaagg taattgtaac ctgcttgttc aaacaatcat cataataggt
    51181 taaaattttt tttatttgtt gctggtacgg gctaagttca tgctctgaaa tatcattcat
    51241 gtaatattta acgtatccca cgagtatttc attaatgata ttatgatata tgagctcttc
    51301 tccctccata gcggcaccct atattttttt atttaggttt caatgttggc acaattgtgg
    51361 cacaaatatg tgatatacaa caaatgtgta atatacaaca aatgtgtgat atacaacaaa
    51421 tgttaggcca cgtatagtaa cctatatgtt aaaaaatatt tttataccca acattggttt
    51481 ccttggctgt aatcagcagc tgtaaatcag cagctgtgtg ccaacaaaat tatttaaaga
    51541 tttgaaatca tatgtgtata actataacaa tggaagcaat tcttaccaaa cttgaccagg
    51601 atgaaaaaaa ggctcttcaa gccttttatc aatgtgcgtg ggaagaaact aaaagtatta
    51661 tagacgattt tcttgaagcc cctgagactc gttgcgccta taaattcaac tcatgcacaa
    51721 gaaaaatgga gcttttgttt actcccgaat tccacaccgc ctggccggaa gtccctgagt
    51781 gtaaagagtt catattaaac tatttgagac tcgtgtcggg acatcgagtg gtattaaaag
    51841 gctctaaatt tctttttaca aaagagacta agaacctggg tattcctagt accatcaatg
    51901 ttgactttca ggccaacatt gagaatatgg atgacctaca gaagggaaat cttattggca
    51961 aaatgaatat taaagaaagt taaatgaaat aaattttaaa tataacgagt ggcatcaaaa
    52021 attaagtaaa atcaagtaaa atcaaaaatc aagtaaaatt aaaaactatg tggacgatgc
    52081 ctttgtctca atagtctcaa gatcattcaa taattcatgt aacgtaaaaa agttggtcca
    52141 tttttttgaa aacattaaaa gacgttcgtc ttcataaata aaaaagtcat tcgaaggaaa
    52201 aatgatatac tcaataccat aatcttgcaa tatttttttt aagtctctta gagtccaggg
    52261 atgtactagg cttctacgcg aagtgagcat cataaaaata tctaatattt tttgcgccat
    52321 gagccaacgc ggattctcat tggcccacaa atcaataata attctcttgt caaccgtgag
    52381 cattcctact tgatttgagg aaatgattag atgcccagcg gtccacccca ttaggagata
    52441 acgcagcgtt gtagaaatgt cacatataga aggcatccct ccgcaacacg aacccaaatt
    52501 aggatgcgtg tgaaacacga acatagcagg cttgttggcc accctgctat aaatctcagc
    52561 aggtatcata gcctcactgc caaagtaaat gttctctcct gccttatatg ggcttggaat
    52621 gatttccact atctcgggta cgccgtttat catattaatg cggccgcacc attcacgatc
    52681 atccttcaaa aattttttga gggcaccccg gacgttgtcc caattaagca acagagtatt
    52741 tacaatctca ttccgctccg tccagtactc cctgaaactt cttttagact tgctaagctg
    52801 ttcccaggat tcaaactcgg tccaatgttt tttttctttt ggggaagact taccttttga
    52861 aacatttttt gcggctccac catctacact atccttttcc aaaataatct ccttcatatt
    52921 ttgagttata tgggcattac taagcacttt agtggtaatc tgtttaccta tatgattcag
    52981 cagaaaacca agtttatcca tttgtgtctc aaccatttat tcttaacaaa acaaaaaaaa
    53041 ttaaaaatca tcgtcgttta aaaagagttt gaaggcaaac gcatcatcct taacacagtt
    53101 ctgatactgc gtaggtctta actcgaaaaa gttggttttt tctacttcat taagaaagaa
    53161 tttagtcatc tgaggaaaag ggttttccac cttataaata cttttgcact gcagcatgaa
    53221 gcacagatta tctgtaaagt agcgtatata ttgaaatagc atttcttttg aaaaaccggg
    53281 aactcttccc cttgccttgt caaaggcata gctaatgaac tcatccacca gttccacggc
    53341 ctccttcaga attttgtgaa tgaccttttc ttcgggaatg ttatacacat aatttgagac
    53401 aagaaaacac gcaaagctac agtgtactcc ctcatcgcgt gagataaact cattatagct
    53461 tacaagcccc ggcataatat tttgttcctt aagaaactgg atcgccacaa agtggttttg
    53521 aaataaaatg ccctccacgg cggcgaagcc cacaagtcgc tcgcccagac tgtttttagc
    53581 ggggtccatc cactgtcgca cccactgagc tatttttttt atgataggat gtttttcaat
    53641 accgctgaag atgcgctgtt gttccttttc atctgggatc agcgttttta tctgtattga
    53701 gtaggcctcg ctatgaacgc actcttgggc agcctgcatt gtataaaagt atagcacttc
    53761 ctttacttta atttcgcgca taaagttggt taaaaggttt tcgataacaa tttcgtcggc
    53821 aacgacaaag aaggctaaaa tttgtttata aaattcgcgc tgcggctttg gcatggcctc
    53881 ccagtcatcc atgtccttac acatgtccac ctcctgcgcc gtccacgtca aactttctaa
    53941 ttttttgtac cagttccaac attctgggtg ctgaatagga aaaatagtga aacgttggga
    54001 attttcaatt agtaattcct ccatatttga aataaatatt aatatcttca aatttattgg
    54061 ctgcgatgga gaagaagctt tctattgttg agacgttggc atctgctacg tacggaaagg
    54121 cgttaaatgt tgatttagat aggatattac aggcgcagaa taaatatact cttcaagagc
    54181 ttatttccta ctgcagcgct ctaaccatat tacattatga ctattcaacc cttgcagcgc
    54241 gactttcggt gtacctactg catcagtcaa cggcctcctc cttctcagag gcggtaagcc
    54301 tgcaggccgc acaatcctgc tcacgcctgt ctccccagtt tgtagacgtc gtctacaagt
    54361 ataaagccat ttttgacagc tacattgact atagcagaga ttacaagcta accctcctgg
    54421 gaatagaaac catgaaaaat tcttacttgt taaaaaataa agatggcgtc atcatggaac
    54481 gcccgcagga cgcttatatg cgcgtcgcca ttatgattca tgggatggga agagtggtca
    54541 atatgaagat gattctgctg acctatgacc tgctttcccg gcacgtcatc acacatgcat
    54601 cgcccaccat gttcaatgcg ggcaccaaaa agccgcagct ttccagctgc ttcctgctaa
    54661 atgtaaacga taatttagaa aatttatacg atatggtaaa aacggccggc atcatttcag
    54721 gcggcggcgg cggaataggg ctgtgcttgt caggaatacg ggcaaaaaat agctttatct
    54781 ccggtagcgg tcttagaagt aacggcatac aaaattatat tgttttacag aatgcttcac
    54841 aatgctacgc caaccagggg ggcctacgcc ccggagccta cgcagtctac ctagagctgt
    54901 ggcaccaaga catctttaca tttttacaaa tgccccgcct aaaaggacaa atggctgaac
    54961 agaggcttaa tgcccccaat ctcaagtacg gcctatgggt tcccgaccta tttatggaaa
    55021 tactcgaaga ccaaatacac gacagaggcg acggcacatg gtacctcttt tcgccggatc
    55081 aggcccctaa tctacataaa gtctttgatt tggaacgatc gcgctacaaa aatgcacatc
    55141 gcgaatttag aaagctttat tatcagtatg ttgccgaaaa gaggtatacc ggcgtcacaa
    55201 cggccaaaga gattatcaaa gagtggttca aaacactcgt tcaggtgggg aatccctata
    55261 tcgggtttaa ggatgcgatc aatcgtaaaa gcaacctttc acacgtgggc accatcacta
    55321 actctaacct ctgtattgag atcacaattc cctgctggga gggcagtgag gccgagcagg
    55381 gggtttgcaa ccttgccgcg gtaaatctgg ccgcctttat acgtgaaaac agctatgatt
    55441 atcgcgggct catagaggca gcaggcaacg tcacagaaaa tttagataat attatagata
    55501 acggctacta ccccacggag gccacccgta gaagcaatat gcggcaccga cccattggca
    55561 tcggggtctt tggcctggcc gacgtgtttg cgtcttttaa aatgaaattt ggttcacccg
    55621 aggccattgc catggatgag gccatccatg cagccctata ctacggcgcc atgcgacgat
    55681 ccgttgaact tgcaaaagaa aaaggaagtc accccagttt tccggggtct gcggcctcaa
    55741 aaggcctgtt gcaacccgac ctatgggttc gctgcgatga tttagttttc tcctgggaag
    55801 aacgcgtggc acagacaacg cagggtgtgt tgacgccaaa aaagtggtgg cagctacggc
    55861 tggcggcgat gcagggagtt cgaaatggat atctcacggc ccttatgccc accgcaacct
    55921 cctcaaattc taccggcaaa aacgaatgct ttgagccctt tacatccaat ttatatacac
    55981 gtagaacatt aagcggggaa tttattgttt taaataagta tttaatagac gatttaaaag
    56041 aaatgaatct ttggacagag gccattcaac agcagctact aaatgcgggg ggtagcattc
    56101 agcacattct ggatataccg gccgagatcc gtgaacgata taaaacctct agagaaatga
    56161 accagaaaat tttaacaaaa cacgcggctg cacgcaaccc cttcgtgtcc caaagcatgt
    56221 ctctgaacta ctacttctat gaacctgaat taagccaagt acttacagtg ctcgtcctag
    56281 gctggaaaaa gggtctaacc accggctcct attactgcca ctttagcccc ggagcaggta
    56341 cccaaaaaaa gattataaga aactctgaga aagcgtgtag tgcggactgc gaggcgtgtc
    56401 ttctgtagga gtctcgcggt aaaaaagcag cggggaccat atggcaaacc ccagcaagag
    56461 gataatgaat aaaaaaagta aacaggcatc cattagttcc atattaaatt tttttttctt
    56521 ctatataatg gaatattttg ttgcggtaga caatgaaacc cccttggggg tttttacttc
    56581 catggagcaa tgcgaggaaa cgatgaaaca ataccccggc ctccattacg tcgtttttaa
    56641 gtatacgtgt ccggcggacg cagaaaatac agatgttgta tatttaatac cctcgttaac
    56701 cttgcacacc cccatgtttg tagaccactg cccgaaccgt actaaacaag cacgacatgt
    56761 attgaaaaaa ataaacttag tgttcgaaga agaatctatt gaaacttgga aggtttcagt
    56821 aaatactgtg ttccctcacg ttcacaatag attatctgcg ccgaaacttt ccatcgacga
    56881 ggccaatgaa gccgtagaaa agtttttgat acaggcaggg cgactcatgt ctctataaaa
    56941 gtctcctttt ttatcgaaga agtctcttcc tttatcggaa aagtctcttc ctttattgag
    57001 gaagtctctg ttatgggtaa gaggtttgaa acaacgcagg ggctctgctt aatctgctgt
    57061 ctcacaaagg gaatcaaact acccgccttc gtatttttaa tgtagtaatt acccttgttg
    57121 tggtgaattt taagaccata gcgtattccc aacactttat taatgaattt taaaattgtt
    57181 tggggatcca ttttattagg ctttttaagc ttaaactcaa agctaactgc gcttaaatca
    57241 tactgaacaa attcattaac gagtttcgtc atcaattgct cattggtcaa tatattaggg
    57301 tcctggacgc atttaaagcc gcacttagtt aacagcataa tagcatacat atgggattga
    57361 aagctataat taaattgcag atcatgatgc tctgcatgtt gcatggccca ttggtggaag
    57421 tttaattcct gagtttgtaa catagtaagc gattcgtgta ttgtttttcc gcggcttatt
    57481 tgaacacgac ccgtgtagtt ctgttttgtc ataaaactat tatattgttc aacaaatttg
    57541 ggggtaattt tattaccgtg ccatgcataa aattcgagta gtttatactt ttcatacgcg
    57601 aacatgtctt gctggtctac tgtgatgcct tcttttaagt tttgtttaat ttgcaaagct
    57661 ttattggcat caatagtttc agccgaggca atgttgacat aatcctggtg cttaatttcc
    57721 attttaatac ttgtatactg tttgaccgtc tccagttttt cacccgtcaa tataaacacc
    57781 ttagcgccgg tgtcagcgac ttggttaata aatcgtgtta taaagtgatt ttttgataaa
    57841 tgctgtatcc gcattgtttc aagccataaa tggtagtacg gagttttata atatatcggc
    57901 ctacctgttt ccttactata cgtgaaggaa agctggtgat tatttatcgt ctgaaagagg
    57961 gtgtcacgtt tttgtaatgt gaacgtttca atgtcttcaa ttgtttccgg aaagtaattt
    58021 tgttttccct gtaaacagat tttataacat ttactcttta attcacgcac gcggcccaac
    58081 atttgacaac atgtttctac gtcacacgac atattgttaa aaaagccgta taaaacatca
    58141 aacctcttat cttcatacga aacacccgct gaaatcgtgg gcgtatagat aaggatatca
    58201 atgagtcccc aataatagga tacgttatta aaatgggatt cccgttcatg agcactgctt
    58261 ttagaactat aaaacccgat ctttttttcc gggaactttt tctgaataaa cgattgtaac
    58321 agacgggcct ccattaatga atttgtagga ataacaattt ttttgtcttc tagcaaatcc
    58381 tttaaaagat tatttaacca aatttctcgt gaagaggtga aataatacat gtcattctgg
    58441 gccttttggt actgattcca atgaaagaag ataggtacat ccccacgaaa acgttgtaga
    58501 atattatacg ttcgatttcc taggtttgca tccaagcata taacataatt tgccgtttca
    58561 agcatccaca tgaaaatagc aaaagaggga gcaaagtatt tgtgcaggcc gctattaaat
    58621 tgattaaaga tcgattctac ctcatccaaa ataagcaggt ccacgggctc agctgtggag
    58681 gttaggcgga aaagtgattc tacttgaatg atgactcttt cgtagctgtc caagtctcca
    58741 gttacttcgc tgtacaatgt gaaatttggc agccgggttt gtatattttt ggagaagatt
    58801 tgtcgaaacg tcacaaaccg tatggtttgc tgttttgaaa tagaatcatt accatagtat
    58861 ttttgcaaat agttgcgcag ttggatggtt ttgcctattt tcatttgagc ctttacaaca
    58921 agcgtgggga cccgttcata ctctcgcata ctactttcat catagatgtg tttttgagta
    58981 tcaggcagtt cttcaaagag aatggactca tggacctcta tgctctttgt catcacttgc
    59041 tccacatagg tttccacaaa attggttgta ccggaaaggc tgcccatgag aaggctatgt
    59101 ttattgtcat ggcgacaatg ttgatacact ttatttcccg cgactcttaa aattagggta
    59161 ttgtccttat cgtgcatacg cttacaaatt tcacagtaac ttggacttgt acgtttaaac
    59221 aatactaaat ttttatggac acggagaaaa caatgatttt tacataacac tcctgcgaat
    59281 tttaacactt cttcaagttc attttgttgg atggaatcac aggaattcgt cgtttctttt
    59341 acatgtgtga ggatacaagg taaacacgtc gtttcaaagg gggttgttat gagagtatcg
    59401 ctctttttcg tggtcatact ggtctcaaac acatctgcaa gctcttcgtt aaacatttta
    59461 acacgcatgc tacctttttt atgagatcct atgatgcgaa aattctgaat gcttttgttg
    59521 acctgggggt caacaaaggg ataaacgtgt ttgggaagat tttctaacac tttggacgta
    59581 aaggctttgg cctcattgtt gtttaatact gagtacgtat aaagtatgat atgaaaggag
    59641 tatttgagtt ctcgtttttt atttaaccca acagaatctg ttagtaaaat ttgttcacgc
    59701 gttaggttaa tgttataagg taaagaatac gtctcgtaaa atacatccat gatgacgtta
    59761 atgatgatgt caagtatgtt gtagacatta tcatcatcat cttcttcaga atatgactta
    59821 tttaccggga agtcgatgtc gaattttaag cgctgaggca aaaatccaaa caccacttca
    59881 tgaaaacact tctgctcaaa gggctgagcc gcctcccact cccaaaaatc atcacggctt
    59941 gaaaaaactc taaaaagatt gttatattca tctcgcacca caaagtgatt tttcaaagtt
    60001 ttgagagaat atttatcttc tacggcttct ccttgggagt tacagcgaag aaacttaaaa
    60061 gtttcttgca ttttaattat tacagattaa atcaattatg atgcggcgga ccgccgccat
    60121 aggcggcttc atataaaaat gaattctttt aattagagtt aggtattgtt gattatataa
    60181 tcaatcatgg ttgagccacg cgaacagttt tttcaagatc tgctttcagc agtggataaa
    60241 caaatggaca ctgtaaaaaa tgatataata gacgtcatga aagaaaaaac atcttttctt
    60301 gtatcattcg aaaactttat ggaacggtac gataccatgg aaaaaaatat tcaagacctt
    60361 cagaataagt acgaagaaat ggcgaacaat cttgttgccg ttatggcaga tacgaaaatt
    60421 cagcttggag ccattattgc tcaacttgag attataatgg taaacggcac tccacttccg
    60481 gcaaaaaaga caacgatgaa ggataccaca tccttaccat catcaaaccc taataatgaa
    60541 caatcggtgt ttaccaatgg ttctcctact tcaggcaaaa caagtgaaac agccaaaaaa
    60601 aatcctacga atgcgatgtt cttcacgcgt agcgaatggg catcctctga agcatttcga
    60661 caaaagtttt taacaccaga aattcaagcc atattggatg agcagtttgc aaataagacc
    60721 ggtatcgaaa gattgcatgc tgagggcctt tacatgtgga gaacccagtt ttccgacgaa
    60781 cagaagaaaa tggtcaaaga gatgatgaag aagtaatatt tttattaaaa atctttttac
    60841 caaataataa aaaatatttt ttactttttt ttcttcataa tatacataga atgcctacaa
    60901 aagctggcac aaaaagtacc gcaaataaaa aaacgaccaa ggggccctcc aaatctggtt
    60961 ctgcccaagg ccacaccggc aaaacccatg ctacggccct gcatcaaggg atgctctata
    61021 aagatatggt aaacattgcc aaatctaagg gcattccgat ttaccagaat ggatcacgtc
    61081 ttactaaaag tgaattggag aaaaaaatta aacggtcaaa atgagtctaa tcagaaagct
    61141 taagcctgga acaattagcc ttgtgctggg acctatgttt gctggcaaaa cgacgtttct
    61201 tattcattgc attaacatgc tcgaacgttt agaaaaaaaa gtagtcttca taaaatctac
    61261 aaaaaacacc cgagacaaaa cgattcaaac acactccggt atacagctac gacccaatca
    61321 atgtaaaatt atagaaagca cacagctatc tgatgtggga tctctaaccg atacccatgc
    61381 agttgtgata gatgaagcgc atttttttga cgatttaata agatgccgca cctgggcaga
    61441 tgaaaaaaaa attattattc ttgcgggact caatgcttcc ttcgagcaga aaatgtttca
    61501 gcccatcgtt cgtatttttc cttactgcaa ctgggttaag tatattggtc gcacctgtat
    61561 gaaatgtaac cgacataatg catgctttaa tgtgcgtaag aacgcggaca agtcgcttat
    61621 ccttgcggga gggagtgaac tatacgtaac atgctgtaat aactgtctaa aaaaataaat
    61681 ttattaaatg gttgcgacct attaaataat aaatatatta tactataatg gatcattatc
    61741 ttaaaaaatt acaggatatt tataagaagc ttgagggtca cccctttctt tttagtccgt
    61801 cgaaaaccaa tgaaaaagag tttattactc tgctaaacca agccttggcc tcgacgcagc
    61861 tttaccgcag catacaacag ctgtttttaa cgatgtataa gctagatccc attgggtttg
    61921 ttaactatat taaagcgagt aaacaagagt atttatgtct gttgattaat cctaaactag
    61981 tcactaagtt tttaaaaata acgagcttta aaatttacat taatttcagg ctaaaaactt
    62041 tctatataag tcctaataag tataataatt tttacatcgc tccctctgaa gaaaaggcca
    62101 atcatctcct aaaagaagaa aaaacctggg caaagattgt tgaagaagga ggagaagaat
    62161 cctaagacaa cttacatttt tttttgctat ttttatagga atatgtatac gcatgttgat
    62221 gttgtgggga tagcggaagc ctcggcggcc ctttacgtgc aaaaagatag ggatcgctac
    62281 ttggacgtgc taactgccat cgaaaacttt atttaccaac acaaatgcat cataacaggg
    62341 gaaagcgccc acctcctctt tttgaaaaaa agtatttatc tttacgaatg ttactccaac
    62401 aatgtagcgg agcatagtaa ggctttggcg accctgcttt ataaacttga tccggaatac
    62461 ctcactcgtt acacagtact cattaccaag gtccccaacc aatcgtatgt tattaacgta
    62521 gatcagcgag aatttgtgcg cctatatgcc attccagcag ttaaagaaca cttaccaatt
    62581 cccattttac ccttccattg caccagcgct ctcactcagc aagaactgtt ttgtttagga
    62641 cccgaactac agttaataca aatatattcc aagctctgta accccaactt tgtcgaggaa
    62701 tggcctacgt tgctcgacta cgaaaaaaac atgcggacgc tatttttaga acagttttcg
    62761 caaagattgg aaaagacggg cggggaggag gatgaaaaac acaaaaatat tattaaaaaa
    62821 ataattctag aaatggtttc tactcgtcag cgaatcgttg ttgggggtta catacaaaaa
    62881 aacctgtaca accacgtcgt caaaaataga aatcgtttac agcttattac gagtttaaat
    62941 atttatgaag aaaaagagat catccagcaa ttttgtgatt caaatggact gaagatcaaa
    63001 atacgtatca acaatccgct cttgcctaca aatccagaat tacggcgctt aactatttat
    63061 tttaataatg atgaccagtc atatctaatt gtagatatgt acaacacggg aagctacgaa
    63121 ctggtgccca ccaatcaggt aaatacactt gatggcagct ttttaatagg aacacctttc
    63181 gtgcaggcgc ggtttttgtt ggtagagatc tgggtgctta tgcttattgc gcagcaaact
    63241 aaaaaggaca ccaaaaaaat aatccatttt tttataaacc aatacgaaac gcttatgaat
    63301 ggtccttggc ctagcatgga ggcccttttt ccctcgagca gtaacagata tttaggcaac
    63361 tatgtagacc ctaatgcgct cataaagtgg gctcaactaa aattaaaaag aattccgctt
    63421 ttttaccccg gaaggccgga tgaagaagaa gagtaatgta tatatattta aatatatata
    63481 ttaagccggc tgaaatactc ttggtgaaag tacggatgta atattaacgt tggccgctcg
    63541 catttcgtgt tgaaatacga tggaggaacg acggctatcc accatgctga tatcggcctg
    63601 gacatcgcag ttcatgcact tgtagatggg atgactcgcg ttatagatgg caggctcgcc
    63661 acagtttcta cagatgtagg agatgcagcc atccgagtca tcgtgcgatt tttctatgat
    63721 ggtttgcatg gcgccctgcg ccgtaagcac ccaatgctcc atctctccca ggcgaagacc
    63781 tccgtgcgat cgtttgccgt ccaacggctg gcctgtgagg gcatccgtgg gcccatagct
    63841 tgcaacggcg taccgatcat ccagcacaaa tttttgcagg cgctggtggt aggttggtcc
    63901 tatgaagatg gccgcgtcaa agtactcacc ggtctggccg ttgaacattt tttggcatcc
    63961 attgaagcgt aaaccttctt gcgccagtct ttctgaaaga agctgcacat taatgggcag
    64021 aaatgcggtg ccgtctgtta ctactccctg tagagcattt gctagaccaa ccgtcgtttc
    64081 tatcatttga ccattggtca ttcgggaggg atgtgaatgt gggtttacaa tgaggtcggg
    64141 ctgcagtccg tcctctgtga aaggcatatc tgaggtgggc aaggccagcg ccgcaatgcc
    64201 cttgttcccg ctgcgagaac tcatcttgtc accaatattg agatttcttt catagcgcag
    64261 acgcatgagg ccgaagatct cgtcattggg tccatgggga cgcatcacag catctacgac
    64321 ggccggctca tcgaagccgt acatgacaga ccgatcgatg tatttgttga gttcgtcttt
    64381 ttcgccccgt attttggcca cttttcctat gatgatgtcg ccttttttga ccaccgttcc
    64441 tacgggcacg aatccatcta caagcttttc ataattggca ccgggcttaa gatttttggt
    64501 gattaaggga tcgggctttc caaacgactc tatgtcgctt tctaattcta ctttttcttc
    64561 tcggtagaag gtgccggcaa agccgcccct gtcaataaag gactgtgaca cgatcacaga
    64621 gtcctcctga ttgtaaccgc cgtagatcat ataggccaca atggtattta gcccgttagg
    64681 aatgacatag ttatgtgcta tggtctttac aagcggcatt tcattgtaaa actggaagaa
    64741 gcggttcata tctacacgat atggccaact aaagcaatac cagcccccgg tttgtcggcc
    64801 ttggtttgtt tcataggtaa cacgcgcagg ttgggtgcag tttgcgtagg gagagacgag
    64861 ggcggcaagg cccaaaatgg cttgaggtac gtctacgtgc gtgaagcgac gcgtcacatc
    64921 gtgtttgtgc ttgcgcagtt cagtaatgga gaaggcgaca agacaatttt ctgcctcctc
    64981 aggggtaatg aactcacaga tgccctgcgc tacgagatct tcaagtgtaa gcgttccggc
    65041 taaaatagct tttgccattt gagacgtaaa tcgcgtattt tgaacgaaag atattttatg
    65101 tttttcccag tctttatcgc ctttttttct ggcctctgca gccttgtagc aagcctcatt
    65161 atatttttca atgttattat ctacaatgag cagagggcgg gtcagcctgc cgacgtccaa
    65221 ccagaattct acttcatcta ccatgctatc ccagtagatg gtggtatggg gatgtacgat
    65281 cttgccttca cggcgaaaca ttctataccg ctgagcaagc tcaaaggcgt tggtacagca
    65341 gccgatccac tctccgttga taaatacgcg tgctagaccc tttcgtacaa tgtccttgtt
    65401 agaaacatcg gctaactgtt gaatggccgg atctgatagg aggcgttgtt ttaacgaaag
    65461 tacttccccg gcagtgcaga cattggcggt gatggctaat tgtttggaca tgcctacttt
    65521 ttcgccagta tcggctgact gggctacgca gatgtatcct gggtaggatg catgcacgcg
    65581 acgcatcatg tcagctcttt ccgtttgttt ggatgcgttg gtggtgctat gggtatttac
    65641 cgtacgcaac gctgaaatag tatttaacaa attttttctt tccaagcttt gggtagatac
    65701 tctgtttaca atagggcgct gccgcaccat gatggtttta tttcctgaaa tgatagactg
    65761 ttccatactg cggttgagat cggaggcggt gttttttgat aaagcggcag aaaacgcctc
    65821 gataatgttt cgctgggtca gctcctcaaa ggctgtttgt ttaagaagtt ctttgaaccc
    65881 attgatgatg ggtgctataa cggatgtgtt aaagatagct ttaaaagctt tggcaagcga
    65941 aacccctgag ccgtgcaccc gcttggtgcg gtagctatcg cggtccgtgg gcggaaatac
    66001 gttcataatg acaagaagta ttttatgaat aagcaggcct aaaaagcgca gctttcgtac
    66061 acgtgtatct gcggtttggc ccatgtgtgg cagcaatatt ttgtctaaaa tagtaagctg
    66121 tctttcattc aagtattgta ccgcgttttc atcgcttttg taagcagacg ggttggagac
    66181 aaatttagaa accttctcgg ataaaaactg gataattttt tcccggttca gctcgtgttg
    66241 gaccggctga aatatagggt ctgaaacatg aatggatttt tccaagattt ctaccatgaa
    66301 ggtatttaca ggggagttgg attctagatc gaataccact tgctcaatga tgctgtcatc
    66361 gcctgtcatc ccaaacatgc gaaagatgag gtaccagggt atgcgaagct ttgagaactt
    66421 ggtgctattg atttcaatgg taatagcgcc ggtagtcatg tagcgtataa tgatttgaga
    66481 gctattttca aaggcacctc ctggttgcga gataaactcg ccgcgaatga tttcattgtt
    66541 tccttgctgc atggtatggt aatggatgtg aagcgtgtta aagcggatgt tttccaaaag
    66601 gtccacgacc cattcccccc ctcgggctat aaagtaaccg ccgggttcat tagggtcttc
    66661 tcctatttct ttttttgcag ttttggatag gtcatgcgtg tggcagcgat tactgccccg
    66721 catgatggga aatgtagata cctgaaaagg aggaatgctt gctcgtttca cctcctgccg
    66781 gccattgcta taatgcgccg ttaaaataac ctcggcggcc agtttaacag ggcctgaata
    66841 ggaaagacca cacaggcgtg ccttattggg cagtaaattt atcttgtttc cctgtgaata
    66901 gtttcggtgt tgcgggcgtt caatgttcac atcggtaaag ttaaattgga tctgaacaga
    66961 ttcccgaagc ttatctattt cagtatggtc gcgttggtcc ttataggtaa tatctacgtt
    67021 gaacatctgt tttacaattt gcggaattcc attgtccata agatcatcga agcttttgat
    67081 gttatatcct atcaacccag tagagtttac tgcggcggag ataaagctca gcatatcagc
    67141 ctctgtaagc tcctcattat ccacggtttc aatggggccg taggttattt gcggccgcaa
    67201 gggttccatg attatgaagt actacattaa tattcagtta ttctttaaaa taaatcttta
    67261 tttataaatc ttatttataa tataagaatg ccttattcaa gagacattac aaagtttatc
    67321 acggcaacgg aaccagaggt gggtcttccc ctgttggcgc tgcagcgctc caagtccatc
    67381 ataggggtta tccttcttgt aataagtttg ttattaattt tcattggcat tattatacta
    67441 tcggtgagta gtagtcatac caccgcaggt tctatattgg ttgtactgag ccttatccta
    67501 ggtggcggtg gtttttttct tatttataaa gataattctt aacccacata aaatttgaaa
    67561 aagtatagag taagaaaatg tccaattact attattacta tggcggggga agatatgact
    67621 ggttaaaaac ggtagaaccc actaattttt taaaaatcgg gttgccttac caggcacacc
    67681 cattacacct ccaacatcag ggaacgaccc ccccagctat cctagaaaaa tttaaacgag
    67741 tagatattct ccttaatgag gttaaatccg aaatggaccc cctcatgtta caaccagaga
    67801 ccgaaaaaaa attatatcag atattgggca gcatcgatat gttcaaagga ctgcgaaaaa
    67861 aagtggaatt tacgtacaat gctcaaattg ttacgaatgc ttggcttaaa atgtatgagc
    67921 tgctaaatac catgaatttt aataatacat ctcaggcatt ttgcaattgt gagcttccag
    67981 gagggtttat aagcgcaatt aaccatttta atcatacaat gatgcattac cctaccttta
    68041 actgggtagc ctcctccctt taccccagtt cagaaacaga tgccttggaa gaccactatg
    68101 gtctttatca gtgcaatccg gataactggc tcatgcagtc tcctttactg aaaaaaaata
    68161 tggattataa taacggggac gtgactatag ctagcaatgt aaaaaatctg gcgcttaaag
    68221 ccacacagaa gctgactccc atccatctat atacggctga tggaggtatt aatgtaggac
    68281 atgactataa taaacaagaa gagttaaatc ttaagcttca cttcggtcaa gctcttacgg
    68341 gtttgttgag tcttagcaag ggcggaaaca tgatactcaa acactatacc ttaaatcatg
    68401 catttactct ttctttaata tgcgtatttt ctcacttttt tgaggaacta tacattacca
    68461 aacctacctc ttctcgaccc tcgaactctg aaacatatat tgtgggtaaa aatagattac
    68521 gcctatttac ccccaaggaa gaacaagtcc tgctaaaacg gctagaattt tttaatgata
    68581 cgcccctagt agacctaaat ctttaccaaa atttacttga aagcatttac tttgccgtag
    68641 aaacaataca tctaaaacaa caaatagagt ttctaaactt tggaatgaaa tgttaccgac
    68701 atttttataa caagattaaa ctacttaacg aatatttagc tccgaaaaaa aagatttttc
    68761 aggataggtg gcgtgtgctc aataagctct atgttcttga aaaaaagcat aaacttaagc
    68821 tttgtacttc ctttcagggg tctgttgtct aacttaacag atgtggccta aagctactaa
    68881 aaagtgtgtt cattcaagga ttgtatttat gaatatttat taacataaga ttgtgatagt
    68941 gctgtgtaac agtgtataac actgtataac atagggttta acaatacgta tatcactatg
    69001 tggcacggca tataataatt tatattggac gcgatgttga ctaatttatt tgcaaacaaa
    69061 tgtttgcacg catttactaa tatgttgaca actgatatgt tggcaactaa tttatttgca
    69121 aacatggatg tttgcacgta tttatttgaa ctaatataca ctccttgttt tacttgttat
    69181 atactcgacg taataacata cacgcttttt tttacaaaac ttaataatat tgtattataa
    69241 atcaaagtgt tatatataat gtagtttact attgatgcca caacatgtac tcaattatta
    69301 ttgcatgctt ggtcctatta ctctgtctaa ttatatattt cggtcatcgt gccgatcatg
    69361 cactaaaata tttagaagga atgtggcttg gagatccagt ttttctaaaa caatcagggc
    69421 tacaatcatt ttatctctac atacaacccg gccacacatg tttttttagt gttgtgaata
    69481 aaaaaggtga aaagcttatg gaaaccaaaa tacattgtac gataacaaat aaaatatata
    69541 tgttttttaa acctattttt gaatttcatg ttatgatgga acacacacat agttactttc
    69601 ctaagcagtt tagctttctg ttagacagca cagaaggtaa acttatttta gaaaacaatc
    69661 acgttattta tgctgtattg tataaggata acttcgccac cgcattagga aaaatcatac
    69721 aaaaatataa aacataaaat taatcatgta ttctaagaaa aagtacatcg gtcttattga
    69781 caaaagctgt gaaaaaaaaa tattagatga tcctactaca ataaaaattt gttacatatt
    69841 aattggaata ttgattggaa ctaatattat aactcttatc tataatttca tattttggga
    69901 gaattatata aaatgtatcc gaaatgatga taagatgttt tactgcccta aagattgggt
    69961 tggatataat aatgtgtgtt attattttag taacgataat ggaaaaaatt atatgaatgc
    70021 aagtaatttt tgtaataaaa aaaatagcac gcttgctaat aatacgacta atttagtaaa
    70081 tcttactaaa atattaaatt ttaccaaaca atataatcat gaatcacttt attgggttaa
    70141 ttattcttta agtaataata tgtcattagc attacagaat agtaattttc cttcttcagg
    70201 aagacgtaaa tatatggact tattatatat atgtagcata taagttaatt tagattatgg
    70261 gaaaagataa attacaatat tttcatacat agttttaaaa atattattat aaaatatatg
    70321 agtataaatc cttcgcataa accgccatat ttaataaaaa caataaatta tttttataac
    70381 attatatatg gtgagcaagg gcgaggagga taacatggcc atcatcaagg agttcatgcg
    70441 cttcaaggtg cacatggagg gctccgtgaa cggccacgag ttcgagatcg agggcgaggg
    70501 cgagggccgc ccctacgagg gcacccagac cgccaagctg aaggtgacca agggtggccc
    70561 cctgcccttc gcctgggaca tcctgtcccc tcagttcatg tacggctcca aggcctacgt
    70621 gaagcacccc gccgacatcc ccgactactt gaagctgtcc ttccccgagg gcttcaagtg
    70681 ggagcgcgtg atgaacttcg aggacggcgg cgtggtgacc gtgacccagg actcctccct
    70741 gcaggacggc gagttcatct acaaggtgaa gctgcgcggc accaacttcc cctccgacgg
    70801 ccccgtaatg cagaagaaga ccatgggctg ggaggcctcc tccgagcgga tgtaccccga
    70861 ggacggcgcc ctgaagggcg agatcaagca gaggctgaag ctgaaggacg gcggccacta
    70921 cgacgctgag gtcaagacca cctacaaggc caagaagccc gtgcagctgc ccggcgccta
    70981 caacgtcaac atcaagttgg acatcacctc ccacaacgag gactacacca tcgtggaaca
    71041 gtacgaacgc gccgagggcc gccactccac cggcggcatg gacgagctgt acaagtagca
    71101 aaatatttcg cttattcacg tagatagaat tatttaatat gtaccatatg taccgtatgt
    71161 accatatgta ctatatgtac catatatact atatgtaaat tatttaacct ttcaagctag
    71221 ccttcattta aatttaagat ccactaataa aaaatgtatt ttctggtagc ggatcatcga
    71281 gagcatcatg tgattccttt tctcaaaact gatcttcatc atatatatca aaatcctacc
    71341 caaaaaaaac aagttcccct agaaatcaag cagcttttta ccggagatta tctcatatgc
    71401 aaaagccctt ccacgattct ggcctgtatt gaacgaaaaa cctacaaaga ctttgccgct
    71461 tctttgaaag atggacgcta taaaaatcgc caaaaaatgc tgtcgctacg agaacaaacc
    71521 aaatgtcaac tttatttttt tgtagaaggc ccggcatttc ctaaccctca aaaaaaaatt
    71581 aatcacgttg cctatgcaag cattattacg gctatgacgc atcttatggt tagagatcat
    71641 atttttgtca ttcaaacgaa gaatgaggcc cacagctccc aaaaactggt gcagcttttt
    71701 tatgcctttt ctaaggaaat ggtgtgcgtc gttcccgcct ccctcacccc cacggatgaa
    71761 gagctatgca tcaaactatg gtcttctctt tctggtattt caggcgtgat aggtaaaatc
    71821 ttggcaaaca cttgttcagt agctcatttg gttagtgggc agcttccacc gcagaatatt
    71881 gatcagttaa aaaccccttc caaccggcca ttccccaaaa aagtaaaacg tatgcttata
    71941 agcattagca aaggaaataa ggagttagaa ataaaattgc tctcgggggt tcccaatatt
    72001 gggaaaaaat tagctgccga aattttaaaa aaccatgcgc ttcttttttt tctaaatcag
    72061 cccgtagaat acttggcaaa tatacaaatc gcccaaaaaa cccgtacgat taagttggga
    72121 atgaagcgag ccgaagcgat tcattatttt ttaaactggt gtgggtctgc ccgtgtaaca
    72181 gtggatagcc aaaatatcac agaggcatca cggcccgcca caatacaggc caccgcgacg
    72241 caagccgctg caacgcagcc attgcacgaa gcatcaaatg atgcatcaaa tgatgcatca
    72301 gataaagcat caaataaagc atcaaatgaa gcatcaaata aagcatcaaa taaagtcact
    72361 cacacagggc atcaaacatt atctaaagaa atatcattga acacagcctg atgctaaatt
    72421 atccaataca tctaaaaatg gttaataacc tctaaaaact cattgaacac aactactggg
    72481 gcgctaagtt gtccaaaaca tctaaagaaa tgtcaacatc ctcgatacta aaagggtcat
    72541 cgagccggtc aataatgtct tccccaaaaa gcccgggaga gctgtaagcc gagatgtcat
    72601 ccatggagct atcttcccca gagcacacaa agtcctcccc aaaaatcata aagttaaatg
    72661 caccgggctt acttaacagc ttttcgcttt gaataatagt aatgagctct gtcagcgcaa
    72721 actctctcac aatattcaca acccaggaag gctctttaat ttcatacagc gttaagaaac
    72781 ttatacataa aaattctata gagtagagca aggcgctggc aggatctgtt acccgtagtt
    72841 gtttaaaagt agtgtgatat tcattcacga cgttaggcag tactttttcc aaatcctcct
    72901 tttcctcgta cgacaggtgc tttacaagcc tttcaatatg cataggaggt ttgttgaagg
    72961 tactaatgtg ccgcaaacag ttataattat ataagaaaat acgtacggca gagtcgactg
    73021 ccatgagcct aggatcatcc attgaggtag gtggcggagg ggcaccctgg ccttccttga
    73081 tgtctgcgta ggagcgtccc tccatggctc ctatggcctc taccacagca ggactgatat
    73141 ccaaaatctt ggccgtcttg attatttttc cataatcgaa agtccatggt ttctgttgag
    73201 gcttgggttg tgtttcggtg gggggcacgg cagtatcttt ctttatttga attgaatgaa
    73261 tcgacatctt ttccttctcg tactgatctt tataattatt ataatagtca tgaactaatt
    73321 cgggttgaga aagatgatcg tatataatat aggtaaaaag tccgcacttg atacattttt
    73381 tatcctggaa gtcgtgtaat ccgcccttcg ggcagcgtga ctcgtagaag gcataaaagg
    73441 tgttaaattc taagctcgcc tttagggctg tttggacctt ttttatgttt aattgtccca
    73501 cctcatgttg tagcacgtgg catacagaac agcgtagatc ggcaagagca taatggttgt
    73561 caattttttt tatgacgtct ttgcgtgtga cttcaatctc cgcgggtttc tgcgaactgt
    73621 ccatggcctt gtaaacataa atggtccact tatgaggcag ccccttttca tcgtataggg
    73681 ttgaaatggg aagcttttta tactcaaaca gccgggtccg ttgatcggcc tttcctgtgt
    73741 taggatcaaa tatgttataa aatccttgct gagcaagcaa ggccttttgc tcaccataag
    73801 cattttcgta tttcttgaat tccgcaagtt cggagttaaa attaggagca ttttgtaaat
    73861 acttaagaaa taattcatag gctctaaggt aaatgagagt tgagattttt tcctcgtccc
    73921 gtcctcccca ccacacccgc aggctttctt cttgaaaata gacgtcattc agacgcgcca
    73981 actgcgtaaa atcaggccga tatttggagg tataaatttt atcataaaat tctttttgcg
    74041 ataatagctc ggccggggta cgtcctatca cggttttaaa ctcatattca gcctccttgg
    74101 gggtccgtgg cttgtgcata gggatgctgc cgtcaatacg ggccacggta gcagcataat
    74161 catacatggg gtccagcaaa atctctgtca aaagtacctt ggtgtcgtcc tgcacgctaa
    74221 gcccttgtag tccgttctgg tggataattt ttttgaaagc ctctcgaaaa ttattggcaa
    74281 tccactgatc cgtaatctca gatagctgat ttattatacc gctgtattgc tgcataagtt
    74341 tttccaaaag aaaggtcacg tatgcgttca aagagctatc cgccttcatt ccatgaatgg
    74401 taatcgtaag aaattcttta tttttttgcg agctataaat cagattcaaa atataggcat
    74461 agatgtagat cacggcatac agctgagtta aaggatcgta atcctcctcc tttttaatat
    74521 tttcaatgct atatatgagc ggcaggcaga catttacggc tatattggca aactgtttca
    74581 cgtctacaag cttcccaaag tggataaacg tacaggcctt catggtttcc tgccaaataa
    74641 aaatacggag cttactatta agatcgccga tgacgcccac atctgccgta cgatcctctt
    74701 gaatgaaatg ggccagctct tcgccacata ttttgcaaaa gtaggagtat ataagcccct
    74761 ggttgttttc tttctccttg tttattcctg aaaatttcat tagcttggtt cgcatggtgt
    74821 cgtaggacgc ttctgccgct tgaagctgta taagcatgtc cacatgagga caaagcagct
    74881 taaatccgca ggctttacat aggttccaat tgatggtatt gtttttttcc ttgtagagca
    74941 cacgaatact ttctaatact tttaatgatt cagcgtactg aaggcccgaa cgcaactgtt
    75001 ttaccagctt gagatgagca catgcgtttt tttcttggag ttcccactgt tttttaatgt
    75061 ttaggtattc tgttgtaata agctccgcct cctgtttccc gcaggcttta atgacttctt
    75121 gaagaatgct gctagggtca tccaccttgc cttccattgt aagaatttca cgtatagcat
    75181 ccgactgcac cctacctatt ttttcctcca taattttaaa atactgtctt gcctgagtag
    75241 tgacctccgt gagcttcatg tccacctgct gcagaatcat ttgctccttt tcacgctgtt
    75301 cagcatgttg taaaaacttt tgttctacgg ggttccagag cacctccaaa tagcctgctc
    75361 tatataggtc ataaagcaag ggcatgtatc ccgatgtaaa caccgggaat accgagtaca
    75421 tagtggacaa ctcctttaaa aaaaatatca cgcgcttgat gttctcctcc tccggttcaa
    75481 tctcctcggt ttcaatgata ctagatatat ggctgccctg atcctcacgg tctagctttc
    75541 ggtgtaccat ctcctccgct aaccgattga tgagccagct atgcccgccg cttcgcaaaa
    75601 atttataaag ttcgatatac tggtgcgtaa actgtatgat gttttccttg gtggttacca
    75661 caaccccttc cccatttttt ttccagcttt cctggtccac gcatttcata aatactcgaa
    75721 taaaattggt caaattggct cctgaggcga cgtagcccaa ggtttcaggc gagaaggagc
    75781 ctatctcagc catacgcata aagcattgcg gggaaaaagt ttttagtcgc aacttaagtc
    75841 catagatttc aatgggcact tctgcgggaa cggccaggtg cgtcccatta attaaaaaaa
    75901 tttcttttcg cgtgctagga cgaacacgta attccttttt tttttcactc acgatgggga
    75961 ccacatcggg gttcaccagc agttgacgaa tgtaggcctc catgggcata gatagattgg
    76021 gcagctttga ctgctcggcg cgaacatgat tcacaaaatc ttttagtgtg aaaagaaagt
    76081 ctattaaacg tatgtttttt atatcattag aacctttaag ggtagaataa atttcatcca
    76141 ccaatgcctc gatttcctca ttattgagcg ataagatatc tgtgccacgg tggactattt
    76201 gcgcaatcgt aatcacttct tccattagat agaaactgaa tactatattt aaaatataaa
    76261 tacaaaatgt caaatgaaag ttttcccgaa acgttggaaa acttactttc gacgctacag
    76321 accaaacagc aaaacgcaat tcagtcagag gtgatcaaat ggctgcacag cttttgtgaa
    76381 acctttcatt taaaaataca ctgccataaa cagtttattc ctagcgggga aaaaaaatgg
    76441 cccaaaatac ctactcagga aacgcaggaa aacacacagc ccccccacca tgtgcaccgg
    76501 gttgttctct ccagagcaca gccgctcaaa gcgcaggaat ctctgctaac aaccatgtgc
    76561 aacggactgg tgttagatgc aaacacatgg acatgcctgg ccgttcctcc acctgcgccc
    76621 tttcaacagg tgactcgcca agtgcaacac tactaccgta acaaattcta cgaagtggct
    76681 gccattcagg atggcactct tctcacaatc tactactggg atgatcctga acatggcccc
    76741 tcctggtgcc tagcaagcac ccatggatat gatgtaagca actactgttg gataggcgac
    76801 aaaaccttcg ccgagcttgt atatgaattg ctgcagcagc actccacctg caacgtcacc
    76861 ctggaaaaaa acaaaacgcg gggaacgcgg cttttcttta acgagttaaa tcgtgattac
    76921 tgttatacga ttggaatccg ccaccataac ttacaaccac ttatccatga ccctcaaaat
    76981 atttgggcga ttcagtcgac aaatttaaaa acgcttaaaa cggtgtatcc agaatactac
    77041 ggctatgtag gcattccagg aattcagagt caagttcccg agcttcccca gtttgatcta
    77101 ccttatctaa taagatccta tagaaccgct atgaatcaag ccaaaaatgc tataaaaaat
    77161 ggcaaaaagg agaaggagta ctttaattac ggctatttac tcatttcgcg agcgcctgcc
    77221 attactaaaa gtatttccat tgttttgtta aaatcacctt tgctggtgtt tttacaaaaa
    77281 agtgtgtacc agaaaaagta caatatctct agcagcctgc gactagagtt tattatacta
    77341 caaaactact tgatgcaaca ttttcgagat aacttcattg ctctatttcc gcagtacatg
    77401 tcctattata tgaaatacca aaacatgttg aatatgatta ttcatagtat tgcaataaag
    77461 gataaagatc atccctttgc aggagccgtg gtaaaaaagg tgttggaaga cattgaaaac
    77521 gccgaaaaca ttattgatca tacaaccatt caaaactatg cgtaccaaag caagtacgcc
    77581 atgctttact tgtcaattat tacccatttt taatccaata aagtctgcgt tttaataaac
    77641 aaacatttaa aaaagtgttt tattaaaaat tataatactc ttattatata tggaacatcc
    77701 atctaccaac tatacccccg aacagcaaca cgaaaaatta aaacattaca ttttaatccc
    77761 caaacacctt tggtgttata ttaaatacgg tacgcatgtc cggtattaca ccacacaaaa
    77821 tgtcttccgg gtcggtggct ttgtgcttca aaatccctac gaagccgtta taaaaaatga
    77881 ggtaaaaacg gcaataagac tgcaaaataa ttttaacaca aaagcgaaag ggcatgtaac
    77941 gtggactatc ccctatgatg atattagcaa gctatatgcc aaaccggatg caattatgct
    78001 taccatacaa gaaaatgttg aaaaagctct tcatgcctta aaccaaaacg tactgacgct
    78061 tgcggcaaaa atacgttaac tccaattttt gtagacgata aaaagtaatt ttggctaaat
    78121 ttgtttttgg ctaaaattta gccaaaaaaa taataaacgt ttatgcggag gaagaacggt
    78181 ggctttcaaa atcagatttc atccacgtag accgtagcgt tttttttgct tctggtttat
    78241 atcgtaaacc gtaataaaca tcatcatttg tgtctgttgg atctttttcc cactccggat
    78301 aaaaaactgg ttttcttttt ttttggtcat tttttgcagc aagctgtaaa ttaagggaat
    78361 atagcctatc gaaaagttgt tcttgatcca tatacatagt atatattaaa aaaaaataaa
    78421 aaaaagacgc ttcaacgagt cagtaccact gcttgccaac gatgcacgtt ggttggtaca
    78481 ttttggtgat atagtaatgc atgtttgcac aggtgcttgc acaagtgctt gcacaagtgc
    78541 ttgcacaggt gcaagcacaa gtgcctacac acattactgc atcgccaaag cacctgcaat
    78601 gcctacttcc tcaacagagt acgataacta aatgctttta agcaccgctt gcgtcgatgt
    78661 gtccttcggg gcaatcgggt tcaattggat ccaatattat tagtcataat tacctaatac
    78721 gtattcaatt ttattttatc tttttttgtc tcgtatgctt aaacttattt aaaacattgt
    78781 tttaaacttg tttaaatatg tcaaaacgtt gttttaaaca atgtttaaaa caagttaaaa
    78841 caaataagct tataaatata ccatgacaaa attagctcaa tggatgtttg agcagtatgt
    78901 caaagattta aacctaaata atcgaggatc cccctcattc cgcaaatggc tcacattgca
    78961 accctcactg ctgcgctatt cgggtgtgat gcgtgctaac gcctttgaca ttctaaaata
    79021 tggctatcct atgcagcagt ccggttatac ggttgctacg cttgaaatcc attttaaaaa
    79081 tattagatct tcctttgcca acatttactg gaaccgtgat agcgaggagc ctgaatacgt
    79141 ctgctgttgt gccacctatc aatcgcacga tggtgaatac cggtatcgat ttgtttggta
    79201 ccaacccttc atcgaggctt ataatgctat agagatagct ctagatcctc tggaaaccat
    79261 tatcctgaac ctcattgcgg cacgagatct agactttgtt gttcacatat ttccttataa
    79321 taagggacat gaagactacc tggcctccac gcaactcatt ctcaaaatct ttattgcaac
    79381 gcttttaatg gacattttaa gaattaaaga caatacgttg gacgttcact taaattccga
    79441 ctatattatt gtgatggagc ggctttggcc tcatataaaa gatgccatag aacacttttt
    79501 tgaagcccat aaggacttac tgggatacct aattgccttt cgcaatggtg gaaactttgc
    79561 aggaagtctt agaccctcct gtgggcaaaa gattgttccc ctaacgattc gagaagccct
    79621 acaaattaat gatattaatt tagccgtatg gcgggaggtg tttattatgc aggaatgttc
    79681 cgacttagtc atcaatggaa tagcaccctg tttccctatt tttaatactt ggacgtattt
    79741 gcagggcatt aaccagattt tttttgaaaa tacgtctttg caggagaaat ttaaaaagga
    79801 ttttattgcc cgggagcttt ccaaagagat tatcaaaggc caaaaaaatt taaatgacaa
    79861 agagtttaaa aagttaagcc tacaccaaat tcagtatatg gaatcctttc tacttatgtc
    79921 ggatgttgcc attatgatta ccacagagta tgttggctac actcttcaat ccttaccggg
    79981 tattatctcg cgatccagct acgtatcccc catcgtgaaa aacattttga cggacgaaga
    80041 ttcttttatg tccctattat tcgacctgtg ctatggcgcc tacgtgctgc ataaaaaaga
    80101 aaacgtgatt cacgcggatt tgcacctgaa caacatgacc tactaccatt tcaacccaac
    80161 cagtttcaca gatcgcaaca agccaggcaa atacacctta aaggtcaata atcccgtgat
    80221 tgcctttata acggggccca aagtcgaaac cgaaacgtac gtgttcaagc acatagatgg
    80281 gttcggctgc atcattgact ttagcagagc cattatgggg cccaaccatg caattaagct
    80341 tgagcggcag tatggcctcg cctttgtaaa caccttttac cgcaatcaaa gtgagcatat
    80401 tttaaaggta ttgcggtact atttccctga aatgctaaca aatcgcgaaa atgaaataca
    80461 gggggtgatt ttatcaaact ttaatttctt tttcaatagc attactgcca ttgattttta
    80521 cgccattgct agaaacctac gtagtatgct ttctttagac tatttacaca cctctgaagt
    80581 gaaacgaaac gtagagattt cgcaaacatt tttggatacg tgtcaatttt tggaggaaaa
    80641 ggccgtggaa tttttgttta aaaatcttca tactgtcata tctggcaagc cggtcgaaaa
    80701 aacggccggg gatgtgcttt tgcctatcgt atttaaaaaa tttttatacc caaatattcc
    80761 taaaaatata ttacggtctt ttactgtaat agatgtatac aattataata atataaagcg
    80821 ttattctggg aaagctatac aaacgttccc accctgggct caaaccaaag aaatcttgac
    80881 gcacgccgag ggtcgtacat ttgaagatat ttttcctaga ggagaattag tttttaaaaa
    80941 ggcttacgca gaaaacaact atttggataa aattttacag cgtattcgcg agcagcttgc
    81001 taatgaaaat ttgtaaggct tgcagttctt gtatggtaag aacctatgtc gatggcaaca
    81061 ttatttttcg ctgcagctgc ggcgaaagcg ttcaagggga cagtcagaac ttgctcgtct
    81121 ctagcaaagt gtatcacact ggggaaatgg aagataagta caagattttt attaaaaatg
    81181 caccctttga ccccacgaat tgccaaataa aaaaggattg cccaaattgt catttagact
    81241 atttgacgca aatctgcatt ggaagccaaa aaattattat actggtgtgt cgctgtggct
    81301 acacaagcaa caggggataa accaccatcc cgccgaatca tgacattcct ttgaaaccgt
    81361 cccacctaaa tagtcttcac acccttggtg gcaaacaatt ttataaaaaa taatattggt
    81421 tcatgaagat aaatagtgtg ccaaagaaac tttttaaatt gttaatgtag tgctagtcgt
    81481 gtgtacttaa acagggtatt ctgtaaccaa gtgtttagat gtagtaggtt ttttatagcc
    81541 agtattttca taaccagtat ttttatagcc agtatttttc tataatatgt acaaaatatt
    81601 ccaataaaaa catgtgtgtt ctttgctgag cggttataat ggcattaaaa caatgagtct
    81661 aataagacgc tttaatgggc attaaaacaa tgagtttaat aaactgatct aatgggcatt
    81721 aaaagaatga gtctaataag acgctttaat gggtattaaa agaatgaatc taataagacg
    81781 ctttaatggg tattaaaaga atgaatctaa taagctgatc taatgggcat tacaatgagt
    81841 ctaataagac gctttaatgg gcattaaaga tagcaatggg tacttaacaa aagggttata
    81901 cctcctagca gttaggaccg ggaggcattc ccagcttttt tctataatcg gccatacagt
    81961 acccctgagc ctcatacaca ggaataagat ccttccattc cttgttggga tcggcgggcc
    82021 agctctcaaa tgaggtgtga atgtaagggt cctgttcttt ttccttaatg aagcgtttaa
    82081 tctccatttg atgtagttta tttttttgtt tgcggcggag cgtgttccgc accaatacgt
    82141 aaaaaatacc aagaatgacg cataaaagaa ttattaaaaa aaatatcatg atagcggggt
    82201 ttaaaaaacg atcccatgca acagggatcg ttcttaaaac cttgtctggc agagccgtaa
    82261 acattaggtc tcctcctatg agcggcgtgg ggctgtagcc taatagctca agatcctggc
    82321 gttctagata cttattagca aattgtccgc ccttcgcccc cgtgttttta ttaatcaagc
    82381 agcgctgcat tttccaccat tctaaatctt caggagaaag ctcaatgcca tatatcaact
    82441 ttaaagtgat tgcgtctttt tcaatatctt tattaatttg gtcgagcttt tgagctctaa
    82501 gtggatctag tgtatacttc catttaaact tagtgtcctg tagtttggct acatgaaata
    82561 cggaacattc cggtggggcc tttgtgacgc ccttacactg tggaagttta tcgttaggac
    82621 atgcgcatag atgagactgc gccacagcat cgcgaactac atcgcaagct gagtacattt
    82681 tcctcctatg ttaaacaata aatttttttc atagctgaaa tttgtgggcc tatcttttcc
    82741 cttgcccgga taataattat aaggtagtgt tgaaatgtcc gggagaaaat tgcttaaaaa
    82801 atgggttttt gggaggggta actgcgactg ttgtacgtcg ttggccaggg aaattctata
    82861 tgccggacta aaggtgcaac ggtcctgtga acaccttagt acgcgcgtcg ttaatacaaa
    82921 cgggctagta ttggcaaact tcataaactc ttccggactt gtttgttttt gtattatgtt
    82981 tagcagggag tctgcctttt cgagaatcca aagcgtcgca ttgtagtaaa ataaaaatag
    83041 cgccttatcg gtagggattg caaaagcgcc gtatagaaaa taaagcagta aatactgggg
    83101 agacaccaca atcatattat cttgaataat agatatcgct agctctttaa acatcgtgct
    83161 aaaaaaatgt atatctttcg tcttgaatac aggaggacta tagtccatgt agggctcaca
    83221 tatctcagtc agatgaaggc ccatttcttt tatgatttct tccgggttgt acgtcgctag
    83281 caccagcgag gggtaggctt tgggcatatc cacggtaagt gttatgtttt tatcattctt
    83341 atggtaggag taagatggtt gtggaaattt tgttttccat tccgggacct tgcaggtcat
    83401 tctcagctca tttagcgtct ggtacaggag ggcgtatgcc gcaaagccgt gtatggccac
    83461 ccgtttaaag ggaattgaaa acgttttatt ttcgtaggtc gacttcacag ggacaacggg
    83521 aatggggtaa tatttttcta tgaggttata ccgctgcaaa tcctttttaa atctgctaaa
    83581 aacatcttcc cttggtgggt tatcaaaggg aaaacaaaac gctaggtgca gcccggcccg
    83641 ctggtaatcg gggtgaatga tttttaggtt tttatacgtt aatgtgggta tggtgtcaaa
    83701 gatattagag ggcatgtatg aaaggtcggc gacccagaca aagtccgtgc gcacccgcat
    83761 ggtctgcaca tggattgccc gcaccgtgcc cacctgcttg aacccctttt catacaaaag
    83821 gtcggcaagt tcgtaggcgt cctcaacgtg gttgggggaa aacatatcga agtcgggtct
    83881 ttccccctcg ggataaatcg agctgccctt aagatgcagg gcataatcaa tagcaatccc
    83941 cccatacaaa atgagctttt tctttatgat aaattcgcgg accacctcca gagccgcctc
    84001 aatctccgcg gcatttgcct cacgtttttg agcaatgagc cggtatttag gaacattaaa
    84061 atcggtcttt ggtaaagacg acataaatac tgtttaatat atattaaagg tttgaataaa
    84121 atactaaata gtaaaaatgg atgccctatt aaaggaaatc gaaaagttat cgcagccatc
    84181 atccttgcaa aaagaaaaca atgatgtatg cgatctctgt tttatgcaaa tgaaaaaaat
    84241 ttctaactat cagcttttat gcgaagagtg cggtcaactg aaggactggt ttgaacctga
    84301 ttataatgaa aaattcacgg tatattctcg tttaaagatc gtgggtgcca atagttccta
    84361 tcaccagcgc gatttggaca aggccaactc aagtgactat agctctttgc aatttcatca
    84421 cattttagag gagctcaaat ccctaaatgt taagtatatg gatgcagggc aaaagccctt
    84481 tcccattcag gtattaaagg aaactgctca cagttataat caggtacaac aacatcgggt
    84541 catacgcagc attacaaagc ttcagatctt agccagcatc ctacgtagta tttgtttaaa
    84601 attaaacatt gcttgtacgg tggcagatgc cgcaaggttc actcagctta ataccaaagg
    84661 gatctcaagg ggcatggatc ttttgcgctc cctatttgaa gacaataaaa tcaccttaaa
    84721 cgttgattta aaccctatag atagttttat taatagcacc tacagcgccc tacaaattaa
    84781 acaaatccat caagaactgc aggaagaaaa tgtttataat ttaaaagaaa ttgtgaagag
    84841 ttttattgta tacgcggatg agaagaacat cggcgtcgat cttaacagga ggaccgttgt
    84901 gattgccacg atgtacaacg ttttgcgccg tgcctactac cccatagaaa tcgatacggt
    84961 ggtgtaccag tgtaaaatac gaaaaaatac aattacacgt gctcttaaaa tgtatgagga
    85021 ctactactct cactttaagt ctctttatga gcagtatcag ttaaacgcag caaaaaaatt
    85081 aatttagact aaagtctaaa ctaaagtcta aactaaagtt taaactttag actaaagttt
    85141 agtccaacaa tggaatgccc atttcccggg ggttccatat ttcaacaatt ttttgaccat
    85201 cgggtgttac cttgatgcag cgcataacga gcagtggaat tttcctgtta aagagttctt
    85261 gcttagctat atcaatagga ctgctatatt tttttttaag cattgtagat ccattgattg
    85321 ccaattgttg tgctctaacg gcgaccaacc ttgtggcttc aaaggtcgtt aaaacgttgg
    85381 aggtaatgcg ctcgttatcg ggtataacga ccaatgtttg cgacgaggcc tgcacaaagc
    85441 cctcacagat ggacggagat tccacgatct cgtccttgtc ttcggactcc tcctcactgt
    85501 cgacgaaatt ctcctcctcc gtttccacat attcctccac gaggtcatcc atgatactat
    85561 cttcgttgtc attatcagcc atattacact gttatcaaat gtactgttta atacgtaaat
    85621 ggatatacta cgttttaatt gtatgtcttc atataacccc gacggataat aagttcctta
    85681 caatttttgg caccgtcaca ctcgtgccca caaaaacgcg tgattttttt attttatatt
    85741 acttctggaa gtacgagttt gaccagtcgc tgttaaacct tatgcgccta tctcggcaaa
    85801 aaacgctcac ggcggtgttg gatactacct ttaaaaaaat aatattaatt tttaccacaa
    85861 agggcgtatt tcgcatggat tataaaaata agccgggcgc gccaatcgat atagaccctc
    85921 agttcattga ccttgatagt attttaatgg aactggatca ttaggacctc ctcccgccca
    85981 tttaaatttt tggtttttac aataataaaa tgcgcgagga atcatgggaa gaacatgata
    86041 ccattcagct caccgctcag cgcaaatatc tcgccgaggt acaagctcta gagacccttt
    86101 tggctcgaga gctttccgtc tttctcacag agccaggcag taaaaaaaca aatattatta
    86161 atagaatcac aggaaaaacc tacgcacttc ccagcacaga actactaaga ttctacgagc
    86221 atcttgaaca atgtcgcaag caaggcgccc tcatgtattt tttggaaaga caggggacct
    86281 actcgggtct catgctggac tatgatctaa aactcaatac aaatgccgcc ccctcgctgg
    86341 aatcctccgt gctatcgcgg ctttgccacc gaatatttgt gcatataaaa aacagtagtg
    86401 tgctacccga gggcagccat aaaatccact tcttttttac attaaaacct gaagcggtcc
    86461 agggcaaata tgggttccat gtgctcattc ctggtctcaa gatggcagcc tctaccaaaa
    86521 aaagcattat agcatcctta cagcacgatg ccaccgtaca aaaaattcta cacgagcagg
    86581 gcgttgcaaa ccctgagtcc tgtctggacc cccactccgc ctccgttccc tcgctcctct
    86641 acggctcctc caaattgaac cacaggccct accaactaaa aaccggcttt gagttagtct
    86701 ttgatagctc tgatcctgac tacatcccca ttcatcaaat aaaaaatatc gaatcttata
    86761 atttagtttc cgagttgagc cttacgaatg aacagggaag ccttgtaaga cctgtctact
    86821 gcgcggcaga cattgccgct gagaaggagg aagagatccc ggccgatgat cactcacttt
    86881 ccatattaat gctacatgat cccgaagccc ggtatttaca taaaatttta aacctgcttc
    86941 ccccggagta ttatgtagag tatcccctat ggagcaacgt cgtattcgct ctggccaata
    87001 catccgccaa ctatcgaccc cttgccgaat ggttttcgca aaaatgtcct gaaaaatgga
    87061 atacgggagg aaaagagaaa ctagaaaaac tttggaatga tgcctcacgc cacactgaaa
    87121 aaaaaatcac caagcggtcc attatgtact gggcccacaa gcatgccccc cagcagtaca
    87181 aggaaattgt ggagcaaggc tacttttcca ttcttgctga atatgtgtat agttacaacg
    87241 gcacgcttga gcactacatg atcgccaaag tcatctatgc catgatgggc aacaagtttg
    87301 tggtggacgt ggactcaaat gggaagtacg tttggttcga atttgtgctg ccgggccagc
    87361 caatgaatca gggagaaata tggaagtggc gcaaggaggt aaacccggat gagctgcaca
    87421 tctatatttc cgaaaacttt tcaagggtga tggaccgaat cacggagcac atcaaatacc
    87481 acctcagtca gccccatgaa accaatattt taaattatta taaaaaacta ctaaaagcct
    87541 ttgaacgctc taaaagtaaa atctttaatg acagctttaa aaagggagtt atcaggcagg
    87601 ccgagttttt atttcgccaa agaagtttta ttcaaactct ggataccaat ccctacctat
    87661 tgggggttgg caacggggtt ctttccattg agaccatccc ggctaagctc attaatcatt
    87721 ttcacgagca tcccatccat cagtacacac atatatgtta tgagcccttt aaccccgaaa
    87781 acccctggac aaaactatta ttaaatgcac tccaagacat catcccagaa cttgatgcta
    87841 ggctgtggat catgttctac ctgagcacgg caatctttcg cggcctgaag gaggccctga
    87901 tgcttttgtg gcttggaggg ggctgcaatg gaaaaacctt tctgatgcga cttgtggcta
    87961 tggtgttggg cgatcactat gcctccaagc tcaacattag ccttcttaca agctacagag
    88021 aaactgcaga aaaacccaac agtgccttca tgcggctcaa ggggcgggga tatgggtact
    88081 ttgaggaaac taacaaaagt gagattctaa atacgtcgcg gctgaaggaa atggtaaatc
    88141 cgggcgatgt caccgctcga gagcttaatc aaaaacagga aagctttcaa atgacggcca
    88201 ccatggtcgc cgcgtccaac tataacttta tcattgatac gacggaccac ggcacatgga
    88261 gaagactgcg gcattatcgt tcaaaggtga aattctgcca taatcctgat cccaataact
    88321 cctacgaaaa aaaggaagat cctcgcttta ttcacgagta catcatggat ccaaactgcc
    88381 aaaacgcgtt cttcagcata ctcgtatatt tttgggagaa actacagaag gaatacaacg
    88441 ggcaaattaa aaaagtgttt tgtcctacca ttgagagcga aacagaggcg tacagaaaat
    88501 cacaagatac gctacatagg tttatcacag aaagagttgt ggaatcgccc tccgcagaga
    88561 ctgtgtacaa cctctccgag gtcgtgacgg cctacgcaga atggtataac gccaacatca
    88621 acgtaaagcg ccatattgcc cttgagctat cccaggagtt agaaaactct gtgctagaaa
    88681 aataccttca gtggtctccc aacaaaacgc gaattctaaa gggttgccgt attttgcaca
    88741 aatttgaaac gctgcagccc ggcgaatcct acattggagt gtcctcgacc ggcacacttc
    88801 taaacacacc catatgcgaa ccaaaaaata aatggtggga atggtcccct aatccctctg
    88861 cccctcctga gaaagaagcg tctgcaccaa ctccttaggg aatatcctca gaagcatgtc
    88921 cctcggcaga gccatgaccg gtagcaaaaa agcaacattg agtgtattat atgccttagc
    88981 ctgctcataa gcgtcctttt ttttcatggt attttatata tatatttttt aattattttt
    89041 ttaatacgat gaacagttcg tgctccgagg gctgcttgtt aaaaatcggt gtgaatccgc
    89101 attctttaaa tatggtttcc cactcgctga tggtatggaa atccatgtct ttacgaatag
    89161 tatggtgccc aagcgcgtct tgcaagctgt gaagccagaa ggcttcctga cttttatgaa
    89221 agtcgtacac aataagaaaa ccatcaggtt tcaacagttg gtaaagctta ttaaaatcat
    89281 gcatcgtaag atgatgcgcc gccatgggta atcctatgag ctccacggag ttctcctgct
    89341 gaacatcgtc catatcggta taaaatgttt cgcagtaaat gagacgctta aacgagtatt
    89401 gatgacaaac acttatttcc aagtaggttt gaaccacatt tttaggtata tcaggaatta
    89461 tgtggattaa ggttgtttcg ggaaacgtaa tcgtctgatg aggcttcatt ttcaattctt
    89521 taaaggattt cccagagaag tgaaaattag tctttacgta tttatgtaaa aatgcctgaa
    89581 tgggcagggg gggttcctcc tcttcgtcct cgacgcctcc tcccaaaata tttggaattt
    89641 cctggcgtgg caaaagaaag tttatgtcca cgttcacgaa tccgtcgagg acggacacaa
    89701 agcttggctc taatctccac tccatatact gtttagaaac gggagatagc attatcttag
    89761 gcgttacaat gcacgaaggg tttttgatca ccgtatcctg gtaagaaaag tgtattccat
    89821 ttcttcccgt ataaagaagc ctttgttcgt cgtagcagaa acaattaagg cgatacgcct
    89881 cataaaaaca ctgtttcaaa gtacaaacac gttttaaaaa ggtttctgca ttggcggacg
    89941 ccaaacggtt ttgccattgg tggaaggggt ttaatcctac aaccgccagt tcatttaaaa
    90001 tatcttcccg ccgcgccaaa atctgcacca tagcagaata ctttagcatt tttttttcgc
    90061 accattcgcg aaggtgttta gctaaattat taaccttatt attgataaag tatatgatgg
    90121 catgttggaa gccctcaaaa ataaatagcc cctccaaaag atcatctgcc aaaagaaggt
    90181 ggatgttgct ataagcattg tccatatttt gtaaaaacgg cggaatgcct gccaaaaccg
    90241 cttcagcaag catagctcca ttccgctgtt tactgtccaa tagattcgta agttttttgt
    90301 ctacaacaga cacaacggct aggatggttg caatgtcaga aatggcggct tgccagaaat
    90361 aacccgaaaa acacatgcgc gcttcttcta tagataaaaa cgaaaagcga gaggcgatgt
    90421 ctccgagctg cgtgagttga agaccttttt ctcctctggt taaaaggcct cccacaatgg
    90481 cgcgctcaag ggccgatgcc agcgcatccg tggggggagg atccagcata tcaatctcct
    90541 ctaccttaaa cacgccttcc ttattttttt taatcgtttc cacgacaatg ttaagaaaaa
    90601 tggccccagg gccttccgta atgatttcag gatactgttg cgccggtatt tgctcaaaga
    90661 cgtgttttgt ataaagcggg taaaagtgcc caggaaatac tctccctacg cgtccctttc
    90721 tttgctcaat acggctttga gccgcggggc gcgtaatgag tcctcccgcc cattcaggat
    90781 agtaggtttc aacgcttctg ttccacccag gatctatgac gtacttcagc gtttcaatgg
    90841 taaggcccgt ttccgcaaca accgtggaaa caataaccct tcttaaaggt ttttccactt
    90901 tagcggttaa ggggtttttc acccaaagat ccttaatttc cgcttttagg ccaagatagg
    90961 cctcattttc ctgcgcaatc gcctcgctat cgatcggcaa aatcagcatt aacggcagct
    91021 tttctttggc aagatccata tttgcatgac tcagcaacat cgaaaggaag cgtatttcag
    91081 ccataccggg catgaaaatt aaaatatctg cttccgtggg acgatcgtga atgttttctt
    91141 tatgaatcgt gagagccgtt tcgcaggcgg tcttaatgta gttgttggtg ttatacagcg
    91201 gccagtgggt ttccacaccg aactgtcgtc cttccaccaa aataatattt tcttttccga
    91261 taccaaaata ggttgaatat ttatgggtat caatggtggc ggaggttaaa atgacaaagg
    91321 gaatacgcag tgcccctatg cttcctcttt gcaacatgcg ctcaagcata cttttaatat
    91381 acatgagcat gaggtcgatg cctagggctc gctcatgggc ctcatctatg atcataaagg
    91441 cgtagcggga agctatctca tcatccgtca ttgtatgtaa ctgcgccagt aggactcccg
    91501 cggttgcgta gataaggccc cgattgggtt tttccgtcag aggcttcgtc tggtagccca
    91561 ctgtttggcc taagatcatg tcggggtagt gggttgaggc gccgatgtct ttggcgaggg
    91621 tcactgcggt taggactctt ggctgggtac aaataaccga gcggcccaaa tatttttgga
    91681 aagaatgcgt gttttcattt ctcagaattc tgaacacgtg tacaggtagg gccgtggatt
    91741 ttccggatcc ggtgcgtgat tttataatga gcacccggtc tgcgagggag gttggtatgc
    91801 ttcccccaaa ctccggaaga cgttgtttta tccaagtgat gatgtaatga ataggaatat
    91861 cattcttgtg ctcagcgggt acgttataga gatgaccagg ctccaataaa gtcggttttc
    91921 ccatattcta ttgttttaag gattgattgt tcataaatat ttttatactc tgaccaagaa
    91981 attatttttt tattaagccg tttatttacg ttgttatgga atgcgaaggt ccagtactga
    92041 aagtcctccg agttgtttaa cgtcaaaggg ttttttgtaa gatatgaaaa ggcgtggtgt
    92101 cgacacatgg tgcatggcag ggactcgatg aaattgagta tccattggat agcttcatat
    92161 ttttctttcc agttaggagc gtctgaaaaa aagatagcat atagatgcaa ggctcgccaa
    92221 aatttaggtc cccaatgcaa catttataac cttttgaaaa atctcattcc atatagaggt
    92281 atatattttt ttttcatgga gaattttttt gcactcttgc agggactgca ccacaacgtc
    92341 aaatgttttt cgttttccat gtattttggc gtaattgcgg cccgtatctg tgtcatggtc
    92401 cttaatgtcg tccgctaact gaaaggcatt tccaaaacaa tgggcggccc tttcaatagc
    92461 cccaatgtct tcaatagttc ctgtgcccaa aacccagccc ataataaacg cgattttaaa
    92521 aaaaggaatt gttttttctg gagtatctac taactgaccg gaacctgcgc tgtttagaga
    92581 gtggcttaca aaggtgcaca gcagcgctcc cagttggtta ggatcgggaa accttgggca
    92641 gttttcctta atccagtcca cttgccgaca aatgttttga aatccttgca tggttagcgc
    92701 cagggcgctc atctgtgcct tagctacgcc aaagcgagcc cacactgtat ctttatttcg
    92761 ccgcttaaca tcgttgtcaa aggagggcat atcgtcgata atcaaagaag ccacgtgaaa
    92821 gtactccacc gctagggcgg cctctgccgg ataaatgggc gccccaaagg aatgttgcag
    92881 ctgacaggcc cgaacaattt ccatcaggat aatggggcgg atatacttcc caccccttag
    92941 ggcgtaagag caaggctctg ttagttgccc cttaaagtcc ccatcttcga tagcattatt
    93001 taaaatggtt tcaaactctt cgctaaaggt tttataattt ttagggttta gcggatggat
    93061 tccatgaaaa agcgccacgc tacgcggagc agtgattcta aaatactgag gtttccgcgt
    93121 ataggatatt aaaataataa taagaactac aatgatggag atatagatga gatgcaacat
    93181 gctgagttgt ccccccgcag ggaatggtcc ttttccgcgc ttgttaacgg tactgaggag
    93241 gcgttgaaat ctttaggaaa gctgctatct agtttggaat ctccaattcc tcctgtatat
    93301 ttaggtatat aattattgtg tctagaaatt gtttgcttcg atgtatcaaa atattcagcc
    93361 tggccgctat ttcttttaga ataatgaggt atagggcttg aatagttggc aatactctta
    93421 aaccggggca ccaaggtaac aatattttcc atataatgag tttgatacgc tttgtttaaa
    93481 aatgggctta ccggctttat gctcgttagt tgtgcattta gtgtcggtat gtcttccaga
    93541 atttctggct ttatagaatg attagcaaac acagaatgca gtatattaga tacttgtaac
    93601 atatgtctat ttgcggaaaa ctcctggtat tctctgccgt gttgcaaatc tttggatgga
    93661 aggggaccaa gaatgggtac gtccgtgtag gtgcaggtgg attttatgag ttcctgctct
    93721 atattcggtt tgacatgcgg atttcctaaa ggaatacccc tgcctgccat tactttttcc
    93781 acagacgcag gcagattgtg cgctaaacac aaaatattgt acacgtcttt atgcggaata
    93841 tatccattat agtgctggcc cggtatctga tcgccaaggt gctgctcatg cttaatggta
    93901 ccctttattc tgagtttagg aacaccctca tacgaaaaaa attttgtgtg ctcactgaac
    93961 cccgtagagg gcatcgaaat attttttggg ttttttaagg aaggcaatga ggaaggctgg
    94021 gttagacaat ttttctgtgt actctttaag gtagctacct gcggaaacgt ttttttttct
    94081 gtacgaacaa cattgcgcct aattaggttt tccgtatggg ttgaaaaagc ggggcgatga
    94141 attttaagat tattaaaaag tttatccttt ggaatgggac tgtacggctc taggtcttgc
    94201 gcatcgccgt aaccaatgtt tttgtgctga ggattcagca taaaagaaaa gttacgtaga
    94261 tcactcagtt gcaatccctt ttcagccttt ccgggactat tggtgcattc attgtataca
    94321 ggcgcggctc catttttatt gccgcagtac cgggcattta atatattatc agaatatcgg
    94381 ttatgacgcg gtaaatcgct ttcccaaaga ggcggatctg acctataatc cgctaacagc
    94441 ttggaagcat aatcatgata cattgtatat aaaagttaat tattatattg agaaggcata
    94501 attacttctt gtaagggtat aagaggcttt gaaacggccg gttcggccgg ttttgaaccg
    94561 gcggatatca ttttaggtcg atcttcttct agttcatcag gaacagatgg gggagaaaca
    94621 ggaggaatga tttcatctcc tcctttatat ttgtcgtgga tagaagaaac aatgacatcc
    94681 atgtttgatt tattataaat gtcgtttaac tggtgattta aaacataata atgcaaaaat
    94741 aatagtgcta caatacatat atatatataa atagccgtct tcgtttttcg ttttttatcc
    94801 accggcggat tacaaatggc aaaaaataca actagtacca ctgctgtaat gattaaggct
    94861 acaatgaaag gattttgaaa ggatgttttg aacggctcgc atgtataaat tttttctcct
    94921 aaattgttga tacccgcaat aaaatctaca ttcattttat atatttataa attatgaaaa
    94981 atttagagtt acatctccac cggaccaatc attgctaaaa tctgaggatt cttcaaaaag
    95041 gcccgactgg ttgaatgtct tctgctcagg tttccaaaag ttttccaaaa atggattttg
    95101 aacaatgggc tcatcttctt tatgattttc ttcttcaagg atatcatctt tgttaccaag
    95161 aataacttct tctttaaacc cgggtttatc ctgattaaac ttaagaatat cttcttcaat
    95221 ctcggggtta tcttgattaa actcaagaat atcttcttca atctcggggt tatcttgatt
    95281 aaactcaaga ctatcttctt caatctcggg gttatcttga ttaaactcaa gaatagtttt
    95341 ctcactaaat ccatttttaa cattaagctc ttggttttga agagaattgt caaaatcttt
    95401 tttagttgac ctagactgtg gcacgggata gttatctgat ggtttactta ctatagtcct
    95461 cgattgtggc acaggatagt tgtttggtga cttgctagtc aactcttggc ttgccaatag
    95521 ttcttcctgt tccctcaata attctatctc tacttgtttt tggtccctcg gtgcctcttt
    95581 ttggtagtct tcattagaaa aatgttcaga gggtaatgtt tcaataaact ttgtgagtgg
    95641 atagctgttt tttgatgaag aagagcgctg aatttgctga taaaggagtt gaacaaggcg
    95701 ccggtattca ctctgtcttt tttcatattt tttacgtagc gtggagagtt ctgctaaaag
    95761 cgattttttt tcagatgtta attcttcgat ttgataaaga aggctgcgat tgtacgaact
    95821 aagtcttgta tacgtttctt ctaattctgt cttaggctct acataggcct gttttcgcag
    95881 aaatttgttg tacagttcca ttcttttttt gagcaaaaag gtaagactat aatcttgcat
    95941 ctctttggta actctatggt agttttcttt ccgattttta acaataaagg gcagcatttt
    96001 ttctgttgtg ataaaggtgc ctagattgct aatgtagtcg cacagtagca attccaagat
    96061 agaatctttc ttttcaaggc ttatagattg gctgtattct ttaggtaaga aagaatcaac
    96121 aatcgttgat acgaagtttg aaaagcttaa tgttttgctg ttaatttgag taatattaca
    96181 aaaatatttg taaaaactat ctagcatttt ttcataaagt tttttatttt gtttaacccc
    96241 taaaatatag ccctttactt gatactgata ttccataaca atggaatgtt ttttgtatag
    96301 tgcatttttg tataaaaagt tataaaaaat gttgataaaa tatgcgccaa aggtttcgaa
    96361 aatacttata acgtgggatt cttcttgatc cattatatca tacgtaatat tattttagta
    96421 aaaaatgaat aataccatgc aaaaaaaata tttttagact tattttaagc ttgcgctttt
    96481 ttaataaacg cttaaacacg tcttaaatta tcttttagga cacttaaaaa ttaagtcgaa
    96541 atttactcca gtaaggattg cttttatcaa tgacgacctc tttactatag acggctttac
    96601 ataattttaa taaagcttta gagccaaagc tgaaggcggt gggcagcggc actgtactat
    96661 ggtaaaaatg ttgccgatat tcatcctcgc ggatgtacac aagtttccta taccctttaa
    96721 acacaatatg gctgatttct tccacgtact ccttatcctg tttggaatag cggttgcttt
    96781 gacgggaaaa atttgacata caaatagagg cgtttgtaaa aatggaaaca aatgcatttt
    96841 tacgaagatt ggcgggtaaa tcggtgtcgt cttggcagca aataatcatc gaaataaaac
    96901 agtgacgatt ttggtaaaaa aactttttaa aaatttcttt tgtaaaaagt gggtgcagtt
    96961 cagcggcgca gtcgtctaat attaaaagta aacgaggatt aagattaata tagtttaacg
    97021 taaacttttc atcctctgta agagataagt ttttatacat atgaatgttc tgtataataa
    97081 ttttttttaa aagttgctga taaagagacg taatcttttc ttcttttttt tggtccgttt
    97141 gttcagcctt taagcactcc acttttgcaa tatttttgtt ttccttttgc tgtatatcga
    97201 ttggaagttt atgatacaat gtttttagca tgtcgatgtt gtttactcga ctgtaaatgg
    97261 aggacatcat ggtttgccgc tgccagatgg cctccaaaaa gcgttcagcg cctttgttgt
    97321 catttttttt ttgcttatca gcaagccaca agcggtagtg aattaaagtt ggatgtacaa
    97381 agccctcata cgaacgattt gaaggctccg agggagcaac tactaaaatt tgttcaatat
    97441 ggggttgcag gattttcata atatgtttaa catacacagt tttgcctgtt tttgaggggc
    97501 catatagcac ggttgttttg tcgataaaat gatgtgcttt gaattgtagt tcaggaatta
    97561 gctttcctga aggagttgtt agggccatct ctatattatt acaattctgc ttttgtatat
    97621 aaaatttctt tttcgagttt gttattattg ttgacccaca tatccacccg tatcgtatca
    97681 tcaggcacat tgagcatttc aagcgcattt tctaactgtt tttttgtttt ttccagctgg
    97741 cttttttcat cgggggttaa attttcttta ctaagcagct gcttgatttt ttcttcgcag
    97801 tcatctatga aatcatactc tcgagctttt ttgatatttc cagatgcttt ctctagattt
    97861 tttagctcct taaaggaaag cagtccctta atcccgctgt ctgtgtgaaa ggttgaatta
    97921 tagatggaga gccctggagc atccgggcca gtttcttgta tattttttgc ttttttgtgg
    97981 taaatggtat ttcgtaaaat ctcttttcct atttttagat cttcctcatg acggtccaaa
    98041 atccgtttta ttatttcatt attttgatta aaatagttgt agcgctctct gttggcctta
    98101 aagcttccca gaagtgtcca gttgcctaat tgaatggatg aaacctctga gaaaatctgg
    98161 tctttatatt tataataaaa ttcatcaatc ttttgctggt tactactact atccaccaca
    98221 tcataaataa taaaggcaaa ctctaggtcg ggtttttctg ggtagatgct ttccgtagcg
    98281 gcccgcaact cttcgtaatt atcctcaatg taataattcc atttataaaa cgtatcctga
    98341 ggtggaatgt gttgcgaaag atatctagta atttttgtat taaagagaat gggtttaaat
    98401 acctttggat tttcaagcat atgttttatg ctttggtgaa gttctatatt ttgtaatatg
    98461 tgggctgctg ccctatagcc ctgtggggtt tgagtgattg catcaatatc ggcctgaagc
    98521 tcattaggta catttaatgt tttttgcatg atgtgtaaag ggatgcgctc aggatccatt
    98581 aaatcggtgt attctgtgct tgcacaggtg tctgcacaag tgcttacaca agtgtctaca
    98641 ttggtgtctg cacaagtgct tgcacaagtg tctacattgg tgtctgcaca agtatctgca
    98701 caagtatctg cacaagtgct tacacaagtg tctgcacaag tatctgcaca agtgcttgca
    98761 caagtgtcta cattggtgtc tgcacaaatg tctgcacaag tgcttgcaca agtgtctaca
    98821 ttggtgtctg cacaagtgct tgcacaagtg cttgcacaag tgcttgcaca ggtatacgca
    98881 ctttgagcat gaagattagg atcaaacaca aaatgttccc gtaaaaagct gtcgattgtt
    98941 gttttagctt ccttgctttt ctgtgtttga gttttgcagt tgtctgctat agataaaagt
    99001 gtatttacta ccgattcaga gggaacatca ttagtttcct gtttcaaagt atcaactaat
    99061 gttattagct cgctgagaag cgttttggtc gtgtaggtgg gttttgaata ggagggcatc
    99121 cattcctgca gagctttgaa gacgtatcca ataaaactag tcattataag acgtcgaata
    99181 tactgctccc gcaaatttgt aaaggagcaa aaggccaccc tgctatcatt tttaaactgt
    99241 ttataaggat ttgttttttg ataaagttgc ttaagcgttt cttcggatat ttcagtggag
    99301 ggatcctcca atacgttttt gagaagctca tcaatattaa attctgccat atcttaggtt
    99361 tattatatac gtattaaagc tttaatataa ggggggtata acaatggacg aaattattaa
    99421 taaataccaa gctgttgaaa aactttttaa agaaattcag gaaggattgg ctgcgtatga
    99481 tcaatacaag accttaatta gtgaattatt gcactataat aatcatatca agcaggagta
    99541 ttttaatttt ttaatgatta tttcacctta tcttattagg gcgcatagcg gagaaacact
    99601 gcgaaacaaa gtaaataatg aaattaaacg tcttattttg gtcgaaaata tcaataccaa
    99661 aatatctaaa acgctcgtaa gtgttaattt tttactacag aaaaaacttt cagcggatgg
    99721 gatgaaaacg aaaaacattt ggtgcaccaa taatcccatg ctgcaggtaa gaacagccca
    99781 caaccttttt aaacaattat gcgacaccca gtccaaaact caatgggtac aaactttaaa
    99841 atacaaggaa tgcaagtatt gtcataccga tatggtattt aacaccacgc agtttgggct
    99901 gcaatgtcct aactgcggtt gtattcaaga gttgatggga actatttttg acgaaacgca
    99961 tttttacaac catgatgggc aaaaagcaaa gtcaggtatc tttaacccta accgtcacta
   100021 tcggttctgg atagaacata ttcttggtag aaattcagaa caagagttgg ggaccaaaca
   100081 agatccctgt ggaaccaagg tcttgcaaca actaaaaaaa attattaagc gcgataataa
   100141 atgcatcgcg cttttgacgg tcgaaaatat tcgaaaaatg ttaaaagaga taaaccgcac
   100201 agacttaaat aattgtgttt ctcttatatt gcgtaaactt accggagtag ggccgcctca
   100261 aatatcagag tcgattttac tacgaggtga gtacatattt acagaggcaa ttaagatacg
   100321 ggaaaaagta tgtaaaaaag ggcgtattaa caggaattat tacccatatt atatatataa
   100381 aatttttgac gccattttgc ccccaaatga taccacgaat cgacgtattt tacaatatat
   100441 tcatttacaa ggaaacgata cgctagctaa taatgatagt gagtgggaat ctatctgtat
   100501 ggagcttcct gaaataaagt ggaagcccac agatcgaacc cattgcgttc atttttttta
   100561 aaaataaaga tttttttagt ttttttatga aatttttaaa agatgaaatg ttcttgtaac
   100621 attatttttt aggtactgta acgcaacaca gctgaaccat tctgaagaag aagaaagtta
   100681 atagcggatg ccgataccac aagatcagcc gtggtgatag accccacata atctgtgtcc
   100741 cagctaatat aaaattctct tgctctggat acgttaatat gaccgctggg ttggtattcc
   100801 tcccgtggtt tcaaagcaaa ggtaatcatc atcgcgcccg gatcgtcggg ggttttaatc
   100861 gaattgcctc cgtagtggaa gggtatgtaa gagctgcaga actttgatgg aaatttatcg
   100921 ataagattga taccgtgagc agtaacggaa atgtttttaa taataggtaa tgtgatcgga
   100981 taagtaatgg gggtaatatc agatatggat gaacatgcat ctggaagagc tgtatctcta
   101041 tcctgaaagc ttacctctgc gtggtgggta ggctgcataa tggcgttaac aacatgtccg
   101101 aacttgtgcc aatctcggtg ttgatgagga ttttggtcgg aaatattcca ggtgggtttt
   101161 aatcctataa acatatattc gatgggccat ttaagagcag acattagttt ttcatcgtga
   101221 tggttattgt tcgtgtgggt cacctgcgtt ttatggacac gtatcaggga aaatcgaacg
   101281 cgttttacaa aaagattgtg tatttcaggg gttacaaaca ggttattgat gtaaagctca
   101341 ttattcgtga gcgagatttc actaatgact cctgggataa accatggttt aaagcggatg
   101401 ttgcgtctac tggggcgccc aggtataaaa cgtgactggc ggataaaaag tccgggaaat
   101461 tcattcacca aatccttttg cgatgcaagc tttatggtga taaagcgctc gccgaaggga
   101521 atggataccg agggaatagc aaggttcacg ttctcattaa accaaaagcg cagcttaatc
   101581 cagagcgcaa gagggggctg atagtattta ggggtttgag gtccattaca gctgtaatga
   101641 acattacgtc ttatgtccag atacgttgcg tccgtaatag gggtaatatc ttgtttacct
   101701 gctgtttgga tattgtggga gttctcggga aaatgctgtg aaagaaattt cgggttggta
   101761 tgggtgcatg ttcgctgcgt atcattttca tcggtaagaa taggtttgct ctggtgcggc
   101821 ttgtgcatat cttgaacgtt gcataggaga gggccactgg ttccctccac cgatacctcc
   101881 tggccaacca agtgcttata tccagtcatt ttatctcctg ggatgcaaaa tttacgcaca
   101941 agcgttgtaa catccgaact atattcgtcc agggagtttc catttacatc gaatcttaca
   102001 ttttcataaa gccgttctcc ggggtattcg cagtagtaaa ccaagtttcg gtacgcattc
   102061 tttgtgccgg gcacaatggg cctcccaaaa ggatccacaa gcgtgtaaac ggcgccctcc
   102121 aaaggtgttt ggttgtccca gtcatatccg ttgcgaggaa acgtttgaag ctgaccatgg
   102181 gcccccatct gggatgagcc ctgaatcgga gcatcctgcc aggaggaatg acacgcgccc
   102241 aatatatggt ggcctaccat atcatggaaa aagtctccgt actggggaat accaaaggta
   102301 agcttgttgc ccaatgtggg ggtacccgta tgtggacgta ctttattgta ttcaaaccct
   102361 attgggacgt aaggcttaaa atgtgcgtta aaatgcacca tatgtgtttc ttcgatttga
   102421 ctcaaagtgg gttcggggtc gggtttccca taacttttgt taacattttt aatgttagag
   102481 atcctgctat taagtaagtc ttgggccaaa atgatcttgt cggccttccc atcgttagca
   102541 ataagacaaa aagctcctcc tgatgccata tataatgtta taaaaataat ttattgtttt
   102601 tattaaatat ggcggtttat gcgaaggacc ttgataataa caaagagtta aaccaaaaat
   102661 tgatcaacga tcagcttaaa attattgaca cgcttttgct ggcagaaaaa aaaaactttt
   102721 tggtgtacga actacctgcc cattttgact tttcctccgg cgaccctttg ggcagtcagc
   102781 gcgacattta ctatgccatc ataaaaagtc tcgaggagcg cggatttact gtcaaaatat
   102841 gtatgaaggg agaccgcgcc cttcttttca tcacctggaa aaaaatacaa tccattgaga
   102901 tcaacaaaaa agaagaatat ctgcgcatgc acttcataca agacgaagag aaagcgtttt
   102961 attgtaaatt tttagagtct agatgagctt ttacgtaatg ttgtacagta ttatatatat
   103021 gtcttgtaag catttgttgt aaagtaataa gtaaaagata aataaaaatg actattaaaa
   103081 taaagcccaa accattaaaa atatttttat ctgttagatt taatttaata aacggctcat
   103141 ggaatgcgtg atgggccgct gtattgaatg ccgccgcatg aggggctgct gcattgaatg
   103201 ccgctgtatg aggggccgtt gcattgaatg ccgccgcatg gggcgcggca tttgctcgca
   103261 tgtaaggatc gtgatgggtt gagtcatcat cccagtaata atcgccatct ttatctagct
   103321 gaattgtata ccccatttat atatcactta ttattttttt ttaatgtttc atgaatttca
   103381 ttataggcgg tgaaaggatc ctcaggcccc ttctgtaaaa gattatacag atcctcagat
   103441 gctttatgtt tcgtacgaat taaggcgggg tataataaaa gagagggccc cagttctaaa
   103501 caaattttac ttagcgggct catattttgc acaaagtttc ccacgacttg cgatgtttca
   103561 taacgcattt taaagagctt tatcataaaa gtgttatgaa ggccggtgta gtctggtcta
   103621 tagttaagaa aggggatttc tctagtgccg tcaaacacga tctcgagccc tctagcaagt
   103681 ccgatcaaaa tttcttcagc aatggaagag tatctaattc ctacattacg aagcgtaagc
   103741 atttctatgg catcatctat ttcctgcata gaggaatcta ttgtaggaat tttaatacca
   103801 tctgtgctga tttgttcatt tccgagatag gtaagcaaca tattaatttt ttctagtttt
   103861 actagcttag tcttacgatc ataatcatgt tcttttttat aaaaggagtt gggatcaccg
   103921 ttggaccgta gatggttaat caggcggtct acttgcttcg tgctaggttt aatacttttt
   103981 tcactatact cgctttcagc atagttatgt ttacgatctc ttttagaaat aactgttttt
   104041 tgagatgtct cagactctgc atattttttt ctatgcgtag aaagggaata actgtgtatg
   104101 cggtcatgtc gtgaactact gctgcgtgca gggcctcggc gtgttctacc gctgcgcaca
   104161 ctgtcatctc gcacactgcc atttcgtata ctgccatgtc gcatactgcc gctgcataca
   104221 ctctcactac atatactgtc agtacatacg ctgtcgcggc ttatgacatc gctgcctcca
   104281 cgcgagggtt ttttagatat aacactatgt gcggagtcaa gcgaaaattc agggtcatta
   104341 aagttaatac ccaatgactt tgccagtccg ttaagttcct catcaaaatg atcggtggga
   104401 aaattttgct gcttacccat gacttgtttt tcaagttcct ctaaattagc ttgctcattt
   104461 atatggagat tattcataag tgtagtaatc ccagcaagat ttgctccttc taaaaatgtg
   104521 gtatcctcca ttagatatac tatactattt aaaaagcttt taaataaaaa tgtctttgga
   104581 agaaatgctt tcttcaaggg tgtgtagctc agatacaaac gcctcctcag aaagttttcc
   104641 gccatattct ttcctcatcg tataggagag cgccggccta atgtaggaaa tccactgaga
   104701 agtgaaaaaa cggtacaaca tatttagcag ctcgcgggcc tcccaccttt tgggctccgt
   104761 atagtgcaaa tcaatataag aggcagcgca tgaaaagctg caaaagttcc cgagaacgcc
   104821 catctcaatc tctcctcgct cattttcacg catataggtg ggcacgaatt tcgggacagt
   104881 cttgaaataa agatgacacg tccagcattt aaagctagaa tgggtaaccc atttggaaac
   104941 actggtgaat acggagggaa gctttttttc gacctcggct tcatcgccat tcgtatttaa
   105001 tgcgtcggta gtgttttttt tggattgcaa gcattcttcg atggtaattc cagataaata
   105061 taaaatatta ggacaattag tttccataat tttgatagtt atttttatac aacatggatt
   105121 taattaaaga taaatggagg acgaaacgga attgtgtttt cggtcaaaca gggttacgag
   105181 gcttgaaatg tttgtgtgca catacggggg aaaaattagc agccttgcat gttcgcatat
   105241 ggagttaatt aagctattgc aaatcgccga gccggtgaag gcgttgaact gcaactttgg
   105301 ccaccagtgc ctaccgggct acgaatcttt aataaagact ccgaaaaaaa gcaaaaacat
   105361 gttgcgccgt ccgcgtaaaa cagaaggcga tggaacctgc ttcaatagcg ccattgaagc
   105421 ttctattttg tttaaagaca agatgtataa actaaaatgc tttcctagca ccggagaaat
   105481 tcaggtcccg ggcgtcattt ttccagattt tgaagacgga aaaaacatca tacaacagtg
   105541 ggtagaattc ttgcaacatc aacctattga aaaaaaggta cagatcattg aatttaaaac
   105601 gattatgatt aattttaagt ttcaaataaa ctcggtgtct ccccgcgtca tcattcattt
   105661 aaaaaaattt gcggccttgt tggaacaaat acccactcca tatcccatac gtgaaataaa
   105721 gcctccatta gaagactcaa aagtgtccgc aaaatttatg gtcagtccgg gaaaaaaagt
   105781 acgcatcaat gtttttctta aaggtaagat aaatatttta ggctgcaaca cgaaggaatc
   105841 cgcggagacc atttatgcgt ttttgaaaga tcttatcagc gtacattggc aagaaatttt
   105901 gtgcgtgtta ccggtacccg actagagaat attttcatta ataaggtaat cagcgatgct
   105961 aaaaagaata acaagaaaaa taccctgaag aactatgcca aagtaggtag gttttctgca
   106021 tgtaacggca tggttaaaat tgctaatgat gtagtccaca aaggcattgc tcaataccac
   106081 taaaaatagt aaaaaaagga tcagtgctct ttttatatcc atatacttta aaacttattt
   106141 tttacgctaa taatttcctg cggccgcatt ataaactgta ggtcatctat aacgcccagt
   106201 cctgttaaaa gtagagtact atgttttaaa ggatttaaaa tgtccgccgc gagaatgtta
   106261 atataatttt caaaatggtt tacaggaatg cgtaaacgtt ttttttcgca ctgcggctgc
   106321 tttagggtcg aatactggca ggaggtatat atattaataa gaccgcggtc gatggtttca
   106381 atatcttcat agaattcaat gcgcggcgtc aaaagttttt taaggtattg acataactca
   106441 tcatacgtgt aggattggag aggcgaaaga aggatgcggt caaagttaaa aacatttttt
   106501 tgaagaacct ttaaagcatg gtccgcaccc gtggtttcca gaatatgctt tattctatga
   106561 atgtcattta aatcaacaaa gtctgatagc tttgtgtaga actcggtgac cgagtttatt
   106621 ttctggaaat cggttttttg aaaaagatct tcaatgtgtt tgcgggttgt gttgctttgc
   106681 agtccataca agacatcaaa aaattcaatc aacaaaaact tatacaaatg attcatataa
   106741 aaagctttgt tggccttatc ctgatgaggg tatggttcct ccaggggata caaaatggct
   106801 tggtctatat ccctaggatc aatggtcaat gttgcgatgg gaagcttttc cagcgtagcg
   106861 ggaagagttt gggttggagc gtagtaaaag tatagcccag tttttccctc tgaaagaaag
   106921 cccacaaatt cttttttcat gttttgcagc accgccgagg gtatgatttc gtactgttta
   106981 aaatgtttgt tgaaaaggcg aataaatttc caggtttctt caaagcttgc aatatcggtg
   107041 ggccgaagat caaagtcaat gggaatgtcg tcatgaatgt aggacgatag tcttatggga
   107101 aaataaatag ggcgatcggt gtctgagacg atcagtaaag cataacaaaa gttatgcctg
   107161 ttgataagtt ttttagtaac cgtgtagccg ggaatgtttt tcacgtcatg gatatcccac
   107221 cagccatcct tacacataaa ctcgctcata gaatggatga cctccatcac agggtcctcc
   107281 tcggtaaaaa tatactgggc ctcactgttt ttcagaaatc ttttttgctg ggtcatggcc
   107341 atgggataga tcccttcatt cgtgtcaaag ataatggcta tcttcttcga tgggctaaga
   107401 attttttgta ttgtgctggg agacacctcg aactcgatgt ccccctgttt atctttaaaa
   107461 aagacacagt ggaggtcgta gcatatggca acaagatcca gaaagatgtc ctgccatgcg
   107521 gtgtcccatt gaagcagttg gtttttttgt tcaacaaagg tttgtaggat aaagtttgcc
   107581 agctccgcgc cgctggaaaa catgttgccg gccccgttcc ccaaaatata gtactgcggc
   107641 gtattggccg cctttgcaat ttcaacggca agggccttgg gagcaagatc caaaattcga
   107701 gcaagggaat aaaaaagccc ggcattgcta attccgagca tggtctgctc cacccccaca
   107761 atgcaaaaaa tgtcgggctc ttttatcgta ttagaaaaca gttcatctgc tatttggtgg
   107821 ggtagaaagg caatccggtt caccggtatt ttttttccat aggacaaggt gtgacgcgat
   107881 gtttgtgtat taagatcctc caggtcttgt tctacaaacg tgtgcttagt gaggcaggta
   107941 ttattaatat agaaccgctt tgtgcctagc agggccttcg tcttttggca gcacggcaga
   108001 cagtaattta gggggtggcg gccttctagt aggcttagat gagggtagtc aggatgcggg
   108061 cagctatagt aggcaggtac cccctccgtg aaattccaat actttactag ctccttgcgt
   108121 ttggctggcg gcatggattt cacctcggcc tctgagtaaa tgacgggtgg ccgtggatgc
   108181 tggcatagga cggagtaaac cgttgcctgc gtgtcatact tgcgcagatc atacaagtcg
   108241 gggtcctgtt cctgaagcgc acgtagctga gaggctccct ttccttgttg tttatcgtgc
   108301 aattgagaga gtttgttaac cataattttg tcaggcccgg taatcaggtt atccaaaaac
   108361 acaaataagt aaacccaaag atagttaaac tcttcctggg taatgttaaa catttctatt
   108421 ttgatatcgg tgaccctatg gtagatgcga atattgcggc cgccgtagat tgtttcccac
   108481 cgggccgcaa cgtttgtgtc aaagaggtag gcatacgtgt tttggagcaa cgcaacgttg
   108541 atgtccattt tgcggcctgg accggaggaa ataatgatca tccgctcgat ttcgtgggga
   108601 tcatacgaat aaatcccctt tttaaataaa aaattataga ccccagtttg ctggaggccc
   108661 cgcacggaaa taattcctgc ttgctcatat tttcgccaac gacttttcag ctcggtaaat
   108721 cccttgctag aaagcgtata gggccaaaag gtagacaccg acatggagct gatagaaatt
   108781 tggatgtcct cgttggaggg aaggggcagg ctccctccac ggggaaacgc agcaggcccc
   108841 atatcattaa ttgtatgaat aatagggttt ataaaattat ttagggtaga caccacggag
   108901 ttaaagtcgt ggcgctcgtt ttctgaccaa ttgctttcga taaagtagtg cccgttgttt
   108961 tgaatggtaa gaataaaggc ctttttattg atatagcgta ttaaaataac ggtggggaca
   109021 cggaatgttt tattactgaa tttttcaggc tccgtggagg ttatatgatg tttggaaacc
   109081 acggtgggac ctgttttact ataaaagaac accaccagct gaggaatatc aggagtggct
   109141 ggaaataggt cgaaaacatt gcgcacatta atttgaatat ttacgagggg cgaaattttg
   109201 atcattgccg aggtaacggc caacgtgccg cgtgttagtt tattcccctc gtacttggca
   109261 acgacctgtt gcgctctggc gtacgtaaag tttattagtt tttgttcaag gagaagcctc
   109321 tttttaagac tggtcaaaga tggagaaaga gcaggatact gtttttccat ttgtaaggga
   109381 gactgtatca gtagtttaaa ggcatcgggg gaaagaagag gccaatactt cataataagg
   109441 ccgtaataga gtaagtcaaa ttggtaatta tcctctatgg caatggagat ttggcgccgc
   109501 atgggggcca cgagcgtgtt gaggtctgcc acaaagatgt gatgaatgtt ttttatgagc
   109561 tggaagctgt cgagcgcttc cacatagagc tcatcttttt gactttccat cgttgcgtcg
   109621 atgtttaggc cacccacttg ttgaaactcc tttttgtagt cacgaatatc tagcgccacc
   109681 ccgctaccgc ttaacattag gcgatacgtt acctgaagcg cgttgttttg aaaaaagaaa
   109741 atgtgttgtc tataaggggg aacccctgtg gcaacgtaaa ttttttctcg gatgtcttta
   109801 aaggtatctt caggaaaaat actatactcg ctatacaccg tctcaatttc tggcatcatc
   109861 acgtttgtct cctcgccact atcctccaca aaaagttttt caaactcatc taaatcgtcg
   109921 ctatccccac ccacgacgta ttgcgaaagc tttttctccc aatctttgcc gtaaaaattt
   109981 tgtaaaattt ctttatcctt aggggttcgc tgtaggtctt tgtggcaggc ctgtaacacg
   110041 tttgcaggaa cggatcccaa aaaaataaac gtcttcgtgt actcattttc tgcaggatta
   110101 taaagagtaa ctcgtagagg atttgttaaa aagtcgttgt gaaattccat tcatatataa
   110161 gattctgtcg tatttggtat atgaaatata cctggtatag gaaataaaat ttaaaataaa
   110221 aaacagataa tatctatcat ggaccgttct gagattgttg cacgggaaaa tccggtgatt
   110281 acccaacggg ttacaaatct cctacgaacc aatgctcctc tactattcat gcccattgat
   110341 atccatgaag tacgatatgg agcctacatg ctcttcatgt atggttccct cgaaaacggt
   110401 tacaaagcag aagtaaggat tgaaaacatc ccagttttct ttgacgtaca gattgagtct
   110461 gataacacaa atcagctttt tttaaagtcg ctgctggcgg ctgaaaatat tacgtatgaa
   110521 cggctagaga cgctgaccca gcgcccagta atggggtatc gcgagaagga aaaagagttt
   110581 gcgccgtaca ttcgaatatt ttttaaaagc ttatatgagc ggcgaaaggc gattacttac
   110641 ctgaacaata tgggttacaa cacggccgcg gacgacacaa cctgttacta ccgaatggtt
   110701 tcccgagagt taaaactgcc tcttacaagt tggatacagc ttcagcaata tacctatgag
   110761 cctcgcggct tggtacacag gttttcagta acccctgaag gtcttgtttc ctatcaggat
   110821 gatgtcccca cagaccacag catcgtaatg gcctacgata tagaaaccta tagccctatt
   110881 aagggaaccg tcccggaccc aaatcaggca aacgacgtgg tgttcatgat atgcatgcgc
   110941 attttttgga ttcactccac agagcctcta gcaagcacgt gcatcaccat ggcaccctgt
   111001 aaaaaatcct cagagtggac caccatcgta tgttcctctg aaaaaaattt gctgttaagc
   111061 tttgctgaac agtttagccg ctgggctccg gatatatgca cggggtttaa tgattctcgg
   111121 tacgactggc cctttatcgt cgaaaaatcc atgcagcacg gtattctcga agaagtcttt
   111181 aacaaaatga gccttttctg gccccaaaag ctggatacca ttctaaaatg ctattatgtg
   111241 aaggaaaaga gagtcaaaat ctcggccgaa aaatctatca tttcctcctt tttgcatacc
   111301 cctggatgcc tgcccattga tgtccgcaac atgtgcatgc agctttaccc taaagccgaa
   111361 aaaacaagtc taaaagcgtt tttagagaat tgtgggttag attcgaagat agacctgccg
   111421 taccatctca tgtggaagta ttatgaaacg cgagacagtg aaaagatggc cgacgtggcc
   111481 tactactgca ttatagatgc ccagcgctgt caggaccttc tggtgcgcca caatgttatc
   111541 gccgatcgca gagaggtagg aatcttgtca tacacctcgt tgtatgactg tatctactac
   111601 gcgggagggc acaaggtatg caatatgctt attgcctacg ccatccatga tgagtacggc
   111661 cgcattgcct gcagcaccat tgctcggggt aagcgggaac acggaaaata tcccggcgcc
   111721 tttgtgattg accccgttaa agggcttgaa caggataaac ccaccaccgg cctcgacttt
   111781 gcgtcgctat acccctccct catcatggcc tacaactttt cgccagaaaa atttgtagcc
   111841 tctcgggatg aggcaaatag cctcatagct aagggcgagt ctcttcacta cgtctccttt
   111901 cacttcaata accgtctagt agaaggatgg tttgtgcggc ataataacgt tcctgataaa
   111961 atgggattgt acccaaaagt actcattgat ctacttaata aacgaaccgc tcttaaacaa
   112021 gagcttaaaa aactaggtga aaagaaggaa tgtatccatg aatcccatcc tgggtttaag
   112081 gaactacagt tccgccatgc catggtagac gcgaaacaaa aggcattgaa aattttcatg
   112141 aacacttttt acggcgaggc gggtaacaat ttgtcaccct tctttctgct tcctctggcc
   112201 ggaggagtca ccagttcggg tcaatataat cttaaactcg tctataactt tgttatcaac
   112261 aaaggttacg gaatcaagta cggcgacacc gactcgttat acattacatg cccggatagt
   112321 ctttatacag aggtaacaga cgcatactta aatagtcaaa aaacaataaa acattatgag
   112381 caactctgtc atgaaaaggt gcttctgtcc atgaaggcca tgtctacact atgcgctgag
   112441 gtgaatgaat acctgcgaca agataatggt accagttatc tacgtatggc ctacgaggaa
   112501 gtactcttcc ccgtttgctt tacaggcaag aaaaaatatt acggcattgc tcatgtaaac
   112561 acacccaatt ttaatacaaa agaattattc atccgcggaa tagatatcat taagcagggt
   112621 caaacaaaac tcaccaaaac gataggtacg cgaattatgg aagaatccat gaaactgcgc
   112681 cgccctgagg accatcgccc gcctcttatt gaaatcgtta aaacggtttt aaaggatgct
   112741 gtggttaaca tgaaacagtg gaattttgaa gactttatcc aaacagatgc gtggagaccg
   112801 gacaaagaca acaaagcagt ccaaatcttt atgtctcgca tgcacgctcg gcgtgagcaa
   112861 ctaaaaaaac acggcgccgc cgcaacatcg caatttgctg agcccgagcc gggagaacgc
   112921 ttctcctacg ttatcgtgga aaaacaggtg caatttgata tccaaggcca ccgcacagac
   112981 accaccagaa agggagacaa aatggaatac gtctctgaag caaaggctaa aaatcttcca
   113041 atcgatatat tgttttatat caataactat gttctaggcc tgtgcgcgag attcattaat
   113101 gaaaatgaag agtttcagcc ccccggcaac gtcagcaata aggacgaata cgcccagcgc
   113161 cgagccaaat cctacctgca aaaattcgtg caatccattc atcctaaaga caagtctgtc
   113221 attaagcaag gcattgttca tcgacagtgc tacaaatacg ttcatcaaga aatcaaaaaa
   113281 aaaataggca tctttgccga tctttataaa gaatttttta acaataccac aaaccccatc
   113341 gaaagcttta ttcaaagcac tcagtttatg atacattact ttgatgaaga acaaaaagta
   113401 aaccattcaa tgaaaaaaat ggttgagcag cgtactactt tggctggtaa cccggctggt
   113461 aacccggctg gtaacccagc cagcaatgcg ctgatgcggg ctatatttac gcagttgatt
   113521 acggaagaaa aaaaaattgt acaagcctta tacaataagg gggacgcaat acacgacctt
   113581 ctctcctata tcattaacaa tataaactac aaaattgcca catttcagac gaagcagatg
   113641 ttgacgttcg agctttccag tactcatgta gaactgctat taaaactaaa caaaacgtgg
   113701 cttattttgg tgggaattca tgtagcaaaa aaacatctgc atactctttt gggtttatct
   113761 aacaatgaac cgccgtctaa gacattcatt cagcaagcta tagaggaaga atgtggcagt
   113821 attaaaccat cttgctacga ctttatttcc taatattttt taagaaactc tttaaacaaa
   113881 tccttcgcgt gctcaaaggt cttaaaccca tggcccttat gattcgccaa aaaagcggtt
   113941 tcatcaagat tttctaaacc ttttacggat gaagaaataa ggtgttcagc ctcgtttgcc
   114001 cattttctat gatttttttt cacctcgggt tctagatctg ttttctccat atactcattg
   114061 tggtcatatt tttttttggg aggaggcgga gtgggtggag gaatgggtgg aggaagtaca
   114121 cccggatttc ccgcttcagt cgttttataa taaaatagaa gcataataca aagaataaga
   114181 attatcgcaa ataggataac cagtgtccca gtcgagggca ttttgttata taagtaacgt
   114241 ttttttttat tttttataat tcgaatgaag aactatgatg gatatgtctt ttattcaaga
   114301 catttattat actcaaaggc atttcatcat actcaagggc atttcattat actcaagggc
   114361 attttattat actgtgaatt agaaactata aaattcggat atcgctatca tactgtttat
   114421 ctgagaaggt ctcactgggt cctgtaatgg agaacccata ctctgtaatg ctggggttta
   114481 taatgtggtc ggggctgaca agcacatttc taaattgcga gagttctagg tttagacgca
   114541 gtcgcaatag tcgctgtata tttgtaataa atattagatt gcgaatgaga cgagtgtcaa
   114601 agcgatcctt tccgatttgt attaaggcag gcttttgtat tccaacgccc acctgtttaa
   114661 cgattgacca gggtccttct tcctgatttt gttccgcgat ataagtgaga acactgtttt
   114721 ctgtatatga ggtgggatat cgtatattac ctggtgccat tccaacaggt gggtgtgcaa
   114781 ttcgagctgt acgaggaccc aaccatcgtg gatttctata aacatattgt tctagcgtat
   114841 ctaaaaagtc cttaaggtta tttacgagta tcatgaaggg tgctatcaaa atgggtggat
   114901 ggtttataac cattgtcata aaccattgaa gcgcttcaat atcattttgt aattgttgac
   114961 ggggaacggg ggcaggtatt ccacgtctat taaacaaagc agttaattgt gcagcggctg
   115021 tttgggcggt aataatttgt attaaaggta tcatcgaatt gccgccttgc ccagcatttc
   115081 ctataagatc gattaagtcg gttatttgac ctcgatattg ttgtccccag ttttgcacgg
   115141 cagcgatgat ttcagggatt acattatttt gaatttcagg cgtttgtaat agattatcta
   115201 cttctcttcg tgtatcttca agttgagttc taaatgcatt taactcatct ataatttggt
   115261 ttctatcaat aacatttctt aaacctcgaa ccgtttcagc taatcgtatg gtacggacaa
   115321 cttcgtgtaa agcctgattt atgtatattg acatgggatg cccccatcgc tcacggccgc
   115381 gttgaatacc cgcggccaaa cccgggcctg cctcatcata gtcaaactgt gtgggataca
   115441 ggcttccaaa taacacttta ttgaaaattt gatcggaaag aaacttaggg cggcccatgt
   115501 tcagtgcatt gtctcctcta aagatgcgtg acatgtatcc ggcattgccc ctggatagca
   115561 actcattccc atactgggaa atagagactg taacataagg atttataagg agttttaaca
   115621 taaattctcg cgtattcatg gggggacgat tcggaatatt taatactact gcaacatctg
   115681 gctgaggagc cccggtgtct agcgaacgta ccttttcggc cgaaatgccg tacataagac
   115741 aagcaatttc ttcaaagcta tagtcgtagt tgtaaatatt ggcaagtggt atagaccgca
   115801 tcagcgcatt tacattgata ggcataatat tcatatcaaa caagttaaat atgcgctcac
   115861 gctctctatt agagcctaga gagcgtgttt ggcttttcgg tgatactatt ttgtgaatat
   115921 tattgatttg ctcctcttgg taagagcttt ccacgaagga aatcacatct tgcaatgttt
   115981 tacgaagcga atacactgca ttcattccta ttcccgctgt tataatgggt ttatcatctc
   116041 tgttctcact aataagatta accccaccaa aagtattttc attgtacgtc atcactgttt
   116101 taaaactacg gatatttatg ataaaccgga gagcctgaat ggcgtggata taaaagtgtt
   116161 caaaacgcgt gggagtaatt tgttcgcgag caactacagt ttcattatag tttttcatga
   116221 taagctgtac cccgggcata tctgaaagtt gtaccggatc atttcccagt aattttcttg
   116281 taccgtatag gattttaaac tcgggggagc cactttcaag gttcgggtaa agaagaggat
   116341 catatacctc attattctcc attcttaggt cacgcaaata atagagtgaa agtgaaaatg
   116401 gcatgagagg ttccttatta tatcgggaca tatagttttg aatgaagtgt tcttctgttt
   116461 caagatagat gggatgatcg gtaagctcat gtaggacctc catggcagag tttgctaggg
   116521 taagggagcc tctaatgacg ccgttaatca ctgcaatcaa tcgttttcgc acaatatcgt
   116581 tggtgttatt ttgcgcgtct cctagaggca taagggtaat atcggggcga aatacgctcc
   116641 caatacctcg cagggccgcc tgaccgatgg atagtcctgt attgggaaca ttgatattat
   116701 tatagtaaat aatagcatca ttattggctc ctaagagtgc cataagatta ggacgagcca
   116761 gttggacttt agtgtattgt ataaattgtt ttaaaagctc cccctggcta ataagaatat
   116821 taaacatttt gttatatagt ggaagattgg ctctataatt ttctttaagg taaataggaa
   116881 tttctgttaa cgtagaaata agatgctgac tcaggccttg gcggttggta tccttaatta
   116941 accgctgaag catgagtccc aaagacagaa gaagcaccga ctgctctgtg ggatcgcccc
   117001 tatggccaaa ggcgatgtta tcgcgtgcta ggtcggggtg agcatacccc agctccatca
   117061 ctgcctggct aaaatttcca ttagcgaagg cattgataag atttagatat atttttccgc
   117121 tgggagcgtc ataaaaccgg gcaatgtacg aggctacgag ctggttgaac accatcatca
   117181 tgctacgatt atttcgaata ccatagtctg atccatatag acgataacgt cgaagattat
   117241 ttgcggcatt attgacattg gcataggctc taggtgcagg cgctacagcg gtccagaagc
   117301 taagagcatt ttcctcctgg gcgttattgg tacgaatgag attagagagt ctaaagtctc
   117361 ctagtgccac ctgctctaca cggagtccag agttgttatc caaagcatcg taaaacacga
   117421 gtctactgaa tactctcccg tattgttcat agcgctcaga aagttcggga ttattattta
   117481 tttgaatatt agctgcgtct cttctttgcg ccccacctcg aagatgtagt acattataag
   117541 gctttgtaag caagatgtag gttttattaa tgatttggtt aaccccctcc aggcccaatt
   117601 caccgccagg aagcggcctt cctccggcat cggtgggtgg tttaataagc ttgtcaatca
   117661 aatgttcttc caaccaataa aatgagcctg gattggatct attttcatag tattgaataa
   117721 tgtttttatc aatatgcggg cgtagaagat caagaaaata cttggtgtca gccatcaaag
   117781 aatcaattaa ggaaataaga cctgtaaaat ctaaatgcac atgagcggtg ctagtttcgg
   117841 gaaagcgaac ttgaaccaat ttgttaaagc tagaggtcat ttcgaaaata ttggtcagca
   117901 ggagctgcat gattcgctga ttgtctacca aatatcttgc ggccaactct tgttccggac
   117961 gaattcctcc accagcagga atacccacat attgttcaat ccaggcaaaa agagtctctg
   118021 tagttagatt ttggtcttgg ggtagagtcg gatcggtcgt aggatcaggg tacaccatag
   118081 aaagtcgcgc atcgtttgcc ttaatgacca atcccggatt tctaatctca gagatgtccc
   118141 cgtgtcttct tcccagccag tcaataagat tggcatggtt cacgttggcg gcctgcgtct
   118201 ctcgtaacca ttcgacaatg cttttttgaa tcatatccag atctaaagcc ttaatattat
   118261 tacgaaaggt attaaggagc acgtaaatag cactcaataa gttaagacct gtaataacgg
   118321 tttcgtgaaa cagaaatatt ttgttaacat ctgtatccgc tagcgactca gagccctgaa
   118381 taagttttga aacgatttga attttgtcgg tgtgctcctt tttaagttca tttgtggcct
   118441 gctgaatgag ttcctggtag gaaacttttc ctaattcttg ttgcagacta ggatcttcaa
   118501 acatttcact aagctgtttc ctaaattttt gtaccaagtc ccactgggag ttgggctgca
   118561 gcattcctgt ttggacatcc acggaatcta tattgtatag tgccgggcgc cacttggggg
   118621 tgggctgaga tgaaggacca ataaacctat cggagggaag taattgcgaa gattgtgtat
   118681 agccgtcctc atctggaaga atggagtagt tggtttgatt catcattcca aagtcattca
   118741 tggttcgcgc ttcctgaaca atgcgttgaa atttttccca ctcggtgcgt gtaatgacac
   118801 cgaacctgcg gtttatttca tttacaaagt ggataagcgc ctttttgacc gcttcttgtt
   118861 cgccatactc caagttaaag tgttggtaaa tgacgtttat ttctttaata agctggcgaa
   118921 tttcggtttc tgagtagtca ccaatattaa taagctcaat aggacgcata aagataacgc
   118981 gaataagtcc tgaaaagatt ccctccagtt cgggtagcat cgagatttgc acattttcat
   119041 ctctgaagga aaacagtttt tggtaaaatt cggcgagtcg ggggaggcgg aagtaaagcc
   119101 ccgctgcctc gggaatcacc tcgggctcta gctcatcggc acctcccagg atcatacgcg
   119161 tgggtataag tttgtacacg ggctcgggtc gttcaaacat gtcgtaaatg cctaacacaa
   119221 taaaaatctt agcagccata cttttaagca tgaaggtgaa gaagacgtcc tcagtttccc
   119281 atcgggttga tagggcgtcg ttgactctca cagtagagag gtagacccgc tgagatgcct
   119341 cctcggcagt ctgtgcaagc gctacccttt gtcctccaat ttgtgtttga tttagatttt
   119401 tgagtcccac ggaaagtgcg gaatgttgaa tatattcaag caaggtttta taaatttgca
   119461 aaggcgacat gggcaccgtt tgccgcagct cctctcctcc gagcatgtcc ccgatccgag
   119521 caaaggcatt gatgatattt ttaagcgcct gaaagttgga gagagagcgc ccgataaggt
   119581 cgcgaatgtt tttggcctgg cttgctctga cgggacggag ggtaccgacg ccccgtccct
   119641 gctggatttc agccgcaact ttttcgtagt agtggcccgc aggagcatta tccgtaaaga
   119701 cgttggagtc attgcctgcg gaggtcggaa aactttcaaa gacctgtgca agagtgtccc
   119761 ctgttgcctc cgtgaaccat cgtcctataa tgcgcacccc atccagcatc tgctggactg
   119821 tttggataga atctatgttg tttacaaatg ttttggtaat gtttttaagg taaaggtcca
   119881 gcccttccag agctcgatag aaccggcgtt ttacgtcata ctccagctcg atggcgctta
   119941 tagttgcctt ccagtctact tcctgagcgc ctccagggtt tgggcctacg tgtcctctgg
   120001 caaggtctac agccggagaa ttaatgcgcg catttttttc cgtatccaac tgcatgaggc
   120061 gtcccgcaat agcgtctccg agaatggtgg catagttttc ctcgtaggat tgaaactcct
   120121 gtttgttatg cgttaaattg gagtaaatct gggccacata gtagtaatac ataaaagtgt
   120181 taattgcctg gttgaggtca acctgcgacc gcgcggcctt gctgagcccg agctcctcca
   120241 ccgttagggc agcaccgcct acctttgtac actcacagtc ctccccaccc ccatactttt
   120301 tttgcacgat atcggtataa aaatcaataa tctgcagcaa gcgaaagcag gagtcataaa
   120361 gatttttaaa attagggtcg gttttagcca actcctctaa aacatttttc acaagcgtaa
   120421 gctgtatcaa gaaggtttcg cgttcttccc gtgcggccgc gttattataa aaaccgataa
   120481 ggcttaggtc aagcgcgatg gtgcccatat cattaatgcg cgagagagca tctcgaagct
   120541 tcgttatgtt cggcgtcaag gcaatttcct taacgagttt catgcctatt tttttcacat
   120601 tttccaaaaa gtcgttatag gcctgtgtgc ttttgttcaa aaattccatg aggatgtgct
   120661 ttctatccag tctttgcgct tccatccttt tatcaagtgg cgttttctcc tcatcgcccc
   120721 cctttttggc acaattgttc tcaaggattt tatggcgttc gttaaaggtc tgtcgcaata
   120781 ggttcacggc tttttcaaac tcggcaatgt tttctgctga gacaaggcca ctaaatcttt
   120841 tgaggtcaag ctccttatca aactccgccc agtttttgct atgaaggtac tgttcaacct
   120901 tgagtcctac tcgttgaaga gccttattaa ttttattcgc aacagtcgcg gcaatgccta
   120961 gattacaaag tgtgtacgaa agtacttttc cgaaattttt ggttcctaag acactatttg
   121021 tatcatttaa aattttaata atatccactt catccgtctt cagtttatca agttcctttt
   121081 gggtgggcgt taagatattg tcaatgaaat tggttaaaat gttgatttgc aggttttgtt
   121141 catttaaaag tcgacgatat actgcttcaa tcatggtgac cgcattaatg acttcctcgt
   121201 tgggggctgc tttggttacc tccgtcacca tgcgctcgtg aagttgctta atggcgtcgc
   121261 ttaacagttt gatgttttca agtgtatttt ctatactgcc gtgtacatca agatactccg
   121321 cgcgcagtcc gtgcgttagg gagttgatgt acagaactat ttgtcggcat atactggcgg
   121381 ccccttcggt ggtatctatg agcttatcct gacctaaatc aataaattcc tggttaatgg
   121441 cgtctgcaat cattttacag atggtctcct gtttttccgc attttttaca aaagtggagc
   121501 cggctcgagg atcgggcagt tgttttttga tatctttaag aatatcttcg atgggctgct
   121561 ttgtgtccac tttgaaccct attttggaaa tcgccttgat aatcccctcg ataatccgca
   121621 gctttgcttt actcgatacg gagtctatgt gataatcttt aatgtgttgt acgggatttt
   121681 tgtccccccc gccattaaaa tatcctcctc cagaaaaaga acgagtttgt ctttgtatat
   121741 gatcttgtaa cttcgcatat aaatttgctt ctgatgaaag cggtggtcta ctagacgttg
   121801 aagatccacg gttacccatt ataataaaaa aaaataaaga tttaaaacta caaatatttt
   121861 gctgtccatg gaccaatcaa ttaggactgc aaaccaatca ggattgccac taaaacatta
   121921 aatgtaggca agataaaact ctattttttt tttaaaagtt taatgaccat gagtcttacc
   121981 tcctcttttt cttcctcttt tagagggctt ccataaattg tttgaatata gttatgtgct
   122041 ctaatgacct tgttaaaatc aggtgccttt ccatactgtt caatgtgttg cacagccttt
   122101 tgtgcaagcg catacagctt ggtgtccttg ggtgtctctg atgagggctc ttgctcaaac
   122161 agcgtttcaa aggatgatgt gcattcatta gtttcatggc tatccgcttt atgaccatta
   122221 gtttcatgat tgctctctaa ggatgttgaa gatgttgatt ccgcctcctc ttcaaacagc
   122281 acatgcagga tcatattcca ttcttcttga gcctgctgtt cagtatatcc ctgtcctgca
   122341 tagatgcgag catttctcac aatatcatac ttaacagtac tgagcagtgt ttttatagcg
   122401 gttgtaacaa ttctaccgct attgataatc tcaacagaaa accaggtata caggctaccg
   122461 gcatgaaaca caacttgtga ggatgctctt aaatccgttt tgaagattac ctccattttc
   122521 atggatatat ttaaaataaa atccattcaa ttttaaaatt ataaaataat aagaagatgc
   122581 cctctaacat gaaacagttt tgcaagattt ctgtatggct acagcggcac gatccggatc
   122641 tattagaaat tatcaataac ctatgtatgc ttggcaattt atccgcggca aagtacaaac
   122701 acggagtgac cttcatttat cccaaacagg caaagatacg tgatgaaata aaaaaacatg
   122761 cctattccaa tgacccctca caggccataa agaccctaga atcactcatc cttccatttt
   122821 acattcccac cccaatggag ttcaccgggg aaatcggctc ctacaccgga gtgaaattag
   122881 aggtcgaaaa aaaggaagcg aataaagttg ttttgaaaaa tggggaagca gtcctgatac
   122941 ctgcggctga ttttaaaccc tttcctgatc gccggctagc ggtctggatc atggagtcag
   123001 gctctatgcc cctagaaggg cctccctata agcggaaaaa agagggtgga gggaatgacc
   123061 cgccgatttc aaagcatatc tcgccgtata ctccgcgcac gcgtattgcc attgaggtag
   123121 aaaaggcctt cgatgaatgt atgcgtcaaa actggtgtag tgtcaataat ccctatcttg
   123181 ccaaatcggt ctccttgctg tctttcttgt cgctcaacca tcccaccgag tttattaagg
   123241 tcctgccgct tatagacttt gaccccttgg tgacctttta tctacttctt gagccgtata
   123301 aaacgcatgg agatgacttt ttaattccgg aaacaatttt attcggcccc accggatgga
   123361 acggcacaga tctgtatcaa agtgccatgc tagaatttaa aaagtttttt acgcagatta
   123421 cccgccaaac ctttatggat atagccgata cggccactaa ggaggtagat gttcccatat
   123481 gctactcaga tcctgaaacc gtacattcct atgctaatca cgtgcgtact gaaattttgc
   123541 atcataacat ggtaaacaaa gttacaacgc ctaacctggt cgtacaggcc tacaatgagc
   123601 tcgagcaaac caacacaata cgacattacg ggcctatttt cccggaaagt accatcaacg
   123661 cactgcgttt ctggaaaaag ctgtggcagg atgaacagcg gtttgttatc catggcctgc
   123721 accgcacgtt gatggatcaa cccacctatg aaacctctga gtttgcagag atcgttagaa
   123781 atttacgttt ttcgcgtccc ggcaataact atataaacga gctcaatatc acaagtcctg
   123841 ctatgtacgg cgacaagcat accaccggag atattgcgcc caatgatagg tttgccatgt
   123901 tggtggcctt tattaacagc actgactttt tatataccgc gattccagag gaaaaggtgg
   123961 ggggaaatga tacacaaacc ggtccccaaa ccagtagcct tacagatcta gttccaacac
   124021 ggctacactc ttttttaaac cataatctaa gcaaactcaa aatattgaat cgtgcgcagc
   124081 aaacggttaa aaatattctt tcaaatgatt gtcttaatca actaaaacat tatgttaaac
   124141 acacgggaaa aaatgaaata ctaaagatac ttcaagaata accatgttga ttcctgtggt
   124201 gtgttttacc tgtgggtttc ctattggaac ctacgcggca atttttgata aggctcgtac
   124261 cgagtatatt aaaaccaaaa tgggcggaac attaccgcaa aatatcccat tagatgcctc
   124321 tctccaaatt gagctaaaag acctcattac ggctctggga atcccaatgc gggtgtgttg
   124381 tcgcacgcat ttaattacta cgttggatta tcgtaaatat tattaaccgg taaaattgaa
   124441 aaactatttt taaggttact agtaaaaatg actacaatct ttcacgcaga tgaccttcta
   124501 cacgcactgc aacaagcaaa agcagaaaaa aatttttctt ctgtattttc tttagattgg
   124561 gataaattac gcatagcgaa gcgcaataca tcggttaaat atgttacggt tcatgtaatg
   124621 gtaaaaggca aaaaagctcc gctaatgttt aactttcaaa atgaaaaaca tgtaggaaca
   124681 atttctccca gtaccgatga agaggttatc cggatgaatg ctgaaaatcc aaagtttttg
   124741 gtgaaaaaac gtgacaggga tccctgttta cagttcaaca aatacaaaat ctcgccgccg
   124801 ttggaagatg atggtcttac tgttaaaaag aacgagcagg gtgaagaaat ctaccccggc
   124861 gatgaagaaa aatctaagtt gtttcaaatt attgaactgt tagaagaagc ttttgaagac
   124921 gctgtgcaaa aaggtcctga aaacatgaaa acaaaaaata ttataaaatt agtgcaaaga
   124981 aaaatttcta gtaacgcagc taaaaatgca gacaaatctt tgccaaatcc tattgcacgc
   125041 attcgtatta aagtcaatcc cattacaaac atgttggcac caatattgct tgataaaagt
   125101 aagcccatta ctttacagaa tggtaagaca agctttgaag aactgaaaga taaagacggc
   125161 gttaaagcca atccggataa cattcataag cttattgaat cgaattctat acatgatggc
   125221 atcattaatg ctagatctat ttgcatcagc agtatgggca tttcatttcc gctttgcctg
   125281 gagatgggag tggtaaaagt ttttgaaaaa aataatggga ttgatgtgga ctccatttat
   125341 ggcccagacg atattacaaa tcttattaat caggttgcta ttgcttaaac agcttgctta
   125401 aacaaactta taaacgtttt ttaggtacgc gatacgtaaa ccctaattct ttaataagtt
   125461 ccctttcagt agtaattttt agaggtacta atgtttgatt tttaaataat ccatactggt
   125521 ttagcttata gttctttttt tttaacgcgg ctcgaattct gatcagataa gaaacagggc
   125581 ccgtaaaatg aaatattgcg tatggctttt cctcggctaa ggccgtaaaa agatcaagtt
   125641 gatacgtctt tttttcccat tcaataaaaa gcacacattt tcgttctccg cagactttta
   125701 cagaaaaaga aagacccttt atgcggatgt tgggcaggac gtgttttaaa agtttttttt
   125761 ctgaaacaat aataagaagg tccacgtcat taagcatttt ctcttcgcgt cttaagctac
   125821 caacagctat gatgtttttt gataaaattt ttataagttg tccattatac tcaaacgcaa
   125881 gtcgggaacg caaggcattt acaatttttt ttccttgagt aagcgttaac attttatatt
   125941 taatattaaa atcttttcat tttatatatt atatacgcaa aatggcgctc gacggatcta
   126001 gcggtggagg ctctaatgta gaaacattac ttattgtagc aatcgttgtg gttatcatgg
   126061 caatcatgct ttactatttt tggtggatgc ctcgccagca gcaaaaaaaa tgtagcaagg
   126121 ctgacgaatg cacatgtact aacggaagct gctccctaaa aacaagctaa aacatgtatt
   126181 tatgcataca taaatacata catatacacg catgcacgca tgtaaatgcc atataaaaat
   126241 acgtaaatac tttataaaaa ctataacata tcaatcatgg aatcaacact tttataattt
   126301 tccgtaatat atttttcgtc cataatgatg tcagagtaca tggtccctat gcgaggaaca
   126361 gagcccataa gggtaggggc ggcaatgccg taaatagggt tcacggcgga gtcaatcgca
   126421 gcatccgtca agacctggac tggagacgac aaggccattc gcaacaacac gttggaaggt
   126481 tctcttgcat taagtcccgc cttttctaaa gaggtaacct gtccggttct tgtcatgaga
   126541 tctgcgtaca taagcagatg acgatggttg ggacccttgt cccccataac cgttctaatt
   126601 tcactgataa ttttttgtcg cgccgcttct atgccataaa gctccatggt gtctcctata
   126661 gaggacgaca cgatggtgta tgggtcaatg ttatcatcaa gcattgcacc aaaaatattt
   126721 gtcccatttg ttttgatggc gtagatattg tctagtctta ccagctttcc ctgggcatcc
   126781 acacggtggc gcataagctt aacaacattc gcatttttga tgccgggtat tcctctaatc
   126841 gtgctattta ataatttatc caccaaattt acggcaattt tttcatccgt agccattcgg
   126901 gtattggtac tgcgtctaaa ggcgctttcc cgtagatata tgcgaataat aatgggaatg
   126961 cctgaggccg tgttttccac agaatgcatg atgtaggtgt tggggtgttt ggctcttaga
   127021 ctattcacaa tactttctag gctaatgctt tttaggatca tggttgtttt atttaattcc
   127081 aagcggatac accagtttgc aatatcctcc gggggctgta gcagaggatg gttttccaga
   127141 aaatccgtca tccattccac atcacttgca aaatcggggt acatcacatt tttttttgtg
   127201 cttgaatacg tttcgtacaa tagatgccac tgcagtatca gtcgttcaaa cgttataagc
   127261 tctatgctgt tcgcaatttc ttgcgcatat gttttgtttg tttccacttc tgggtttttt
   127321 agacgtaaaa gcatttcaga ggattgttca gcctctacag gcttcgcgct aaagatctcc
   127381 tggggccgca caatgcccga cttgttggtt ccccccgcca cggagcggtg gtgggagtcc
   127441 agcatatatt gagtcaaggg ctctgatacg gactgcgctg ctaggattcc cactgcctca
   127501 ccgtagttaa tgagactttg ggtatattgt agccttatga ggtccaggat ggcactcatc
   127561 tgctcgcagg ttatgtttaa tgttttgacc gttgccagtt caatgcgaat aagtatgcgc
   127621 atcagagagg cggccctttt aagataaacg ggtatgggcg tctgtagccg ttcctgaata
   127681 ttgttaataa acacgtatgg aagatttttg caaaacgttt tgaccatcgt gtacttttgc
   127741 agaatacttt tttcatcgaa gggaagcacg ccgctggtag agctcagtag aatgtttttc
   127801 acgatgctgg ccacgtttac cggcacctgt ctaacatctg taagcagctg actgaaatta
   127861 aaattttcga tgtttaggaa gatctgtcga tatttatctc tatccttttt aaggcgtgaa
   127921 aattcttctt caaacaaggg agattgtatc ccggtgtact tgaatttgtc ttcgagttcc
   127981 tgatccgaca gcatgatggt ttcaaaccgc actgtttcaa gttggcgcgc atcaaggccg
   128041 tcctctccgt acaactgctg cacaagacga gtatcaatgg aaacccgtcg gtaataatcc
   128101 acaatacagg actgaaggcc aaagatggct ttacgattgg catagcctgt agacgatgtc
   128161 gatagtgctt tgttgatcaa gtcgaatctt ccattcattt ccccaaagat aaattcaggg
   128221 gaggtaaggc ccgcaatgta gctgttgcag atgaacccgt aggcctgcgc ctccagggca
   128281 aacctggggt agtacaccag ggtcctgccg aaggaaaact ggggttgaat gcgttgtgta
   128341 ttaatttcaa tttggccgat gcccgccatg atgtgaatca tattggggtt tgagcccttg
   128401 gcgcccgtgg ccaccatctg aaaaagccca tttgtttccg gattaatgga attcataatc
   128461 ggctttaaaa tcctatcggg aaatttaagc gcattcagct gcaatttttc gtagaagtca
   128521 tgcgttgtca ggcctatagg cggcatgatg tctccatgaa gcagccggtt gtttatttcc
   128581 tccgactcaa gcagcagttc attgataatt tcttggacct cctgatgtgc ctccggggtt
   128641 aaaagcatgt cggccgtgga caccgtgaat ccggcgttgc gcacgtagtt cagggcgagc
   128701 tgctgggtcg caaatatcat tttcagagcc tgctgcggtc catacctacg cgaaataagg
   128761 tgatagattc cgccggagga gcctgccccg actgcctttt tgtcaaggac gccttcaatg
   128821 agttcaccgt tgcgtatttg cgtagaaatg tcctgtttat tataatgcat gtacggcgca
   128881 tacacttctg agtaccatgt gggggctcgt tggtagttga tgggggtctg cttcagtagc
   128941 atagatacaa ccaatttgcc atctagcagg tccgttgggg agtagttggc aaaacagggt
   129001 gggtcagttt gggttgtttg aaataacccc atagcgtgca gtttgttcat cacatttttc
   129061 cccatggggg tgttcgtgcg tgtaagcaaa aaacttccca cggtggagtc ctgcacctgc
   129121 ccattaacag gacccgagct cttcgtggaa atgaaccagt ttcgcacgga acaaagtagt
   129181 tcggcctcaa cgcggctcat gacgctccag ggaacccaga gattcatctg gtccccgtca
   129241 aagtccgcat tataccaggc acacgcgctg acattcattt gaaacgtaga aatttttggg
   129301 ttttcaagga ccacaatccg gtgaactcct atgctgcttc tttcgagaga aggctggcga
   129361 ttaaaaaacg cgacgtcgcc ggtgacgaca tcacggtaaa gaatgtctcc cacctccagc
   129421 ctaaagtctt gtttgagacc ctcaatgtcg tgaacggatt gtgttatctg tttatacact
   129481 cttgaacatc cagggtactg gcgctttcca tttaaaaaat agggcattaa tctattaatg
   129541 ttataatgct gcaccgtttc cgcaacttgc agcgtacgtg caaaggaaat gggatagcca
   129601 acctcgtcca ggtgaaggtc tgaatttccg cagatggtgg atcggctgat cgaccatacc
   129661 tggctgccca gtagggattt gcgaattctt ccctccttgc gaggaagtct tcgcatgatg
   129721 gagggagcgg ggcgggcccc catgacgatc ccacgctttc ctgtgcctcc ctgggttgcg
   129781 gtggtggaaa cggaatccag caaaaagtta tagtaaagtt gctgtatggt ttgcaaattg
   129841 cggtcaacat ttaaaggtat tttttggccg cgcacgattt gtaggtcctt cgggatcagc
   129901 agattttttc gaactatata ctgaatcacg ttattaatgt catgaaagct ttgcgggcct
   129961 gacccgattc ccaatctgat gccagggcgt atgctaatgg gggggatctg aatggccttc
   130021 agcacaagtt tttcggggtg ggagttttta cttcgcccca gttttacaac ggtgtcgtag
   130081 gttacgcgtg aaaaaatctc tctgatgatc tgcgggtata gtttgtcaat cttgccctgc
   130141 tgatctaccc aaaaggtaaa atagtcttcc gagtccttaa taatcttagg atgtataacc
   130201 ttacagacgt agcactgctt tccttcggtt tggcttgaag ccgcttcagc aagacgctta
   130261 ggcctaataa ggtgctcgta cctctttagg tcaacaatgg gagccccgca attgaggcat
   130321 ataaccctta gccatcgtcg tatttcggcg atgaagagcg gctgaagaac cggagcatgc
   130381 atctgcagta tccctgggtg ccccatgcac tgcttgcgct ggtgtgagca ggtgatgcat
   130441 ttataatggt gatcggtggt tcccattcgt gcgtcataaa tacccccctc ggcgggtagg
   130501 gtaccctcaa ataaattgga aatggtaacc tccataacgc cttgcctttt atgatcattg
   130561 tcaccggcaa tattgaactg tacggcggct atttcggcgt atccagcctc catatttctg
   130621 ctaaatacat aataaaactt caaatgttaa aaaaaaaata actattctcc gcatcagttg
   130681 ttaaataatt tctaaaacat ttatcggttc acgaaaacct accgcacggg cctgaagagg
   130741 aatgccggtt ttggaggaaa gctcggcata ttccacagta agctcctttc cataaagatg
   130801 ttttttaaat aaggcaggcg tgagtttttg aaaaagagca taacgatccg cgtacgtcaa
   130861 atgcttagga gtcactacaa aacgcttttt gtttggcagt tcgcaaaccc ataaaatggc
   130921 gcctaagtcc ttcccttttt ttccctgagt atagtccacc aaaataaatt cagcatctag
   130981 cagtggtttc agcttggcaa gatggggtga atgatagttg ttgtatcccg gctcataggg
   131041 cccattggca ttgcgtacga tggctccctc gtagccctcc ttaataaact gcgttttaag
   131101 cctaagggcc tcatcctcat ccttaatgct aaaattttca acttgatgga taaaggtaaa
   131161 atcttctttt tgtttaaaaa tatttgttaa cagttgttgt ctcttgttag aaggcatttg
   131221 aagctgatca ctccaaaagc agtcaaacac gtaaaagtgc agctcggagg aatctgcctt
   131281 tgcgttggcc tgtcccgcga tccattgcag aggtttatgg tgcaaataaa gctcgccatc
   131341 caaatatacc ctcacgtcta taaataaata aagctgttta agctcttttt taatattgtc
   131401 aagacccaaa aattcctttt ccgtgcgcga atacaggaga atacttccat cgccctgctg
   131461 gcaggccaca gctcgaacgc cattgcgctt gcgctgcacg atgggatctg tttcgtcttc
   131521 aaaaaatgtc ttaggaatga tattaaaatg ttttatcagc ataggaggga tcattccttt
   131581 atttgtgtgg gctccccgct tctgtctggc atggcgatta tacttactaa gggcatcctt
   131641 gaatgcctgg tggaccactg ttgtggcatt ttttttaccc aagttttttc cctcggtaac
   131701 acgggtcgtt tttgaaatcc gcatcgctcc ctcttccacg aaaaattttg tgaaaatttc
   131761 ggcaacggcg tcttttacat ccgtggaaaa catctcatcc gtaatgggaa ggatcgtgtt
   131821 gtgctgcatc acttgcacgc aaatgatcca tgaggctttt tttccgcttt tagtttcaga
   131881 ctcaatcgga ggaaaacaaa aaacattgtt tgaaagctgc ccaggaaatt gatttagcat
   131941 ggtttttaac aattaagaaa ggctatcaat ttttttataa attgaatagt tatttcaaat
   132001 ccaatatggc ttctttagag aatttagtgg cacgatatca gaggtgcttt aatgaccagt
   132061 ctcttaaaaa cagtactatt gaacttgaaa tacgttttca acacataaat tttttattat
   132121 tcaaaaccgt atatgaggca cttgtggcgc aagagatccc cagcaccatc tcccacagca
   132181 tccgctgcat caaaaaggtt caccatgaaa accactgccg agaaaaaatt ttgccgtcgg
   132241 ataattttta cttcaaaaaa cagtctctca tgttttttaa gttttcggag cctgcatctc
   132301 tgggctgtaa ggtctcgctg gccatcgagc agcccattcg taaatttatc ttggactcct
   132361 ccgttctcgt tcggctcaaa aatcgtacga cctttcagat atctgaactt tggaaaatag
   132421 agcttaccat tgtgaagcag ctgatgggaa gcgaggtctc tgcaaagctt accgccttca
   132481 aaacgcttct atttgacacc ccggagcaac aaacggcaaa aaatatgatg acgttaataa
   132541 acccggatga cgaatatctt tacgaaatag aaatagagta tacaggaaag cccgaatctc
   132601 taacggcggc agatgttata aaaattaaaa acacggtgtt gacacttatt tctccgaacc
   132661 atttaatgct aacagcctac caccaggcca ttgagttcat tgcatcccat atactgtcct
   132721 cagaaatact tcttgctcgt attaagagtg gaaagtgggg gcttaaacgc ctcctccccc
   132781 aggtgaaatc catgaccaaa gcggactaca tgaagtttta tccccccgtt ggctactatg
   132841 taacggacaa agcagatgga attagaggca tcgccgtcgt tcaggacacg caaatgtatg
   132901 tggttgcaga ccagctatat agcctaggca ccaccggcat tgaacccctt aagccaacca
   132961 ttttggacgg cgaatttatg cctgaaaaga aagaatttta tgggtttgat gttatcatgt
   133021 atgagggcaa tctgttgacg caacaggggt ttgaaacaag aatcgaggct ttaaacaagg
   133081 gcattaaagt cttacaagcg tttaacataa aagcagaaat gaagcccttt atttcgctaa
   133141 caagtgcaga tcccaacgtg cttctcaaaa actttgaaag cgtttttaag aaaaaaactc
   133201 gcccatattc cattgatggc atcattttag tagaacctgg caattcttat ctaaatacaa
   133261 atacgtttaa gtggaagccc acctgggata acacattaga ctttttggtg cgaaaatgcc
   133321 cggaaaattt aaatgtacca gagtacgcgc ccaaaaaaag cttttcgctg catctactat
   133381 ttgtaggtat ttccggggag ctttttaaaa aattagcgct aaattggtgc ccaggataca
   133441 caaaactgtt ccccgttaca cagcgcaacc aaaactactt tccggtacaa ttccagccat
   133501 ccgattttcc attggcattt ctttattacc acccagatac gtcgtcgttt tccgatatag
   133561 acggaaaggt tcttgaaatg cgttgtctta agagagaagt caattacgtc agctgggaaa
   133621 ttgtaaaaat ccgggaggat aggcagcagg atcttaaaac aggcagctat tttggcaatg
   133681 atttcaaaac ggccgaactc acatggctta actatatgga tcccttttcc ttcgaggaac
   133741 tggcgaaggg cccttctgga atgtacttcg ccggtgctaa aaccggcata taccgtgctc
   133801 aaacggcact tatttccttt attaaacaag aaatcattca aaaaataagt caccaatcct
   133861 gggtgatcga tcttggaata ggaaaggggc aggacctagg gcgttaccta gatgcaggga
   133921 taaggcatct tgttgggatc gataaggatc aaaccgcgct cgcggagctt atttatcgaa
   133981 agttttcgca tgctacgacc cgacagcaca agcacgctac caacatttat gtgttgcatc
   134041 aagacctcgc cgagcctgct aaggaaatca gcgaaaaagt acaccaaatt tacgggtttc
   134101 ccaaggaggg agcctcttcc attgttagca acctgttcat tcactatctt atgaaatcct
   134161 cgcagcaggt ggaaaaccta gccgttctgt gccataaact tcttcagccg gggggaatgg
   134221 tgtggtttac cactatgctg ggagaacggg tcttagaatt acttcatgaa aataggatag
   134281 agctcaatga agtatgggag gcgcgcgaaa atgaggtagt taaatttgct attaaacgcc
   134341 tctttaaaga ggatgtccta caggaaacgg ggcaagaaat tggagtccta ttgcccttca
   134401 gcaatggcga cttctacaac gaatatcttg tgaacacagc gtttttaatt aaaatattta
   134461 aacatcacgg cttttccctg gttcaaatgc agtcctttaa agaatggatt ccagaatttc
   134521 aaacctttag taaaagttta tataaaattc ttacagaggc cgataaaact tggacaagcc
   134581 tttttgggtt tatttgcctg cgcaaaaatt aaattttttt tcataacaag tactatccag
   134641 gttttaaaga aatatccaag aatagcatat ggatactgcc atgcagctga aaacatctat
   134701 tggtttaatt acttgtcgta tgaacaccca aagcaaccaa atagaaacca ttctggttca
   134761 aaaacgttac agccttgctt tttcagaatt tattcattgt cattactcta taaattctaa
   134821 tcacagtcat ctgattaaaa tgttcaataa catgacaatt aatgaacgat tgcttatcaa
   134881 aacattggat tttgaccgca tgtggtatca tatttggatc gaaactccag tatatgaact
   134941 ataccacaaa aaataccaaa aatttaaaaa aaattggctt atcccggata atgggaaaaa
   135001 gcttatttca ttaatcaacc aaacaaaggg ctcaggaaca cttttatggg aaatccctaa
   135061 gggtaagccg aaggaaaacg agtcggacct tgcctgtgcc atacgagagt ttgaggaaga
   135121 aactggaatt gcccgcgaag attaccagat tctcccagca tttaaaaaat ctatgtcata
   135181 ctttgagggt aaaacagaat ataagcatat atacttcctt gcagtgttat gtaagtcttt
   135241 ggaggaaccc aatatgaatc tttctttaca atacgaaacc cgaattgccg aaatttctaa
   135301 aatttcttgg caaaatatgg aggctgtacg ttttattagc aaacgccagt cattgaacct
   135361 ggagcccatc atcgggcctg catttaattt tattaaaaac tatttacgat acaaacacta
   135421 ggaatgcact taggatgccg cactaggtgc cgcatttagg aatgccgcat ttaggaatgc
   135481 cacatattat gacgcacaag agtacaacat cgccggagat ttaataccta tacacgttta
   135541 tgtatgtaca tccgccttca tttaatatat tgtgtggatg tacgatgtat ttattttaac
   135601 aaaaaaatat tatttttttt tgtattttac tcgtcatcct cctctatttt tataaactca
   135661 gtaatatcaa aagtagcttg tggggcttta gatgattcat attgattatc tctgtgaagg
   135721 ttaatctcca tgaggttaac ctcatgaggg ttaacttcat gagggttaac ttcatggaag
   135781 ttaacctcat ggggattaac acgttcttcg ggttcatcat cactagagaa cctatcgttt
   135841 aactcctcat cattcatcat ctgtaaaaaa tcttccaaac tttcgctatc attaaaatcc
   135901 tcatcatcca taataataat ggtgccttcc tcatcgtttc ctccttgttt cgtgtctata
   135961 taggcctgca tggcattcgc aaaagtatca aagtaggttg gatcagattg ttgctccaaa
   136021 atatggcctt gagtattaaa tgtggttgca tcattattaa atgcttgcaa atatagtaag
   136081 ggatttaaat ccattattat taagcaaaaa aaaatttaaa ttatttttca gccgatgtta
   136141 ggtacattaa gcaactgttt gtgattttaa gtaattgctg atagatgtta agtaatattt
   136201 attgatgtta agtaatattc attgatttta aatactcaac aaccatgatg taaatgctat
   136261 acagcacttt tggattttta atcagatcca gattaatgct aacttctttt gtgatacagt
   136321 ttgtaataat ggtatcctgc tcatcgtttt gtaaaatttc ttttaatata ttttttttga
   136381 tcgggatact aagcaattga ttattttctt ttaagaactc tttttgatat tcaatcgttt
   136441 tattcattga atatttgtat ataactataa ttacaaatgt ttaatgaata gtgtcagcag
   136501 atggttgttt aaaatcatat ttttctttgc tcaataagca tccaaatatt ttcatgacgt
   136561 tttattaact gttcgttatt gaacgtatca caaagatcat tcataaattg cagatagttt
   136621 attatttctt tcaagagagt aagaaacatt acttcagcag aacatataat gggtaattcg
   136681 gtcgtattaa acgaattgtt atcttgttga tatgccaatg gcgaagactt aaaaagatcc
   136741 gggggtcttg cccaaaaccc taggctactg ctcttatttt ttagggcgtc ataaagaaat
   136801 gaaagcacat tgcacggctt aagccgcgac acctccttcc ccttgggccc tttccatatt
   136861 ttaagatcta ggatttcatc ggagcttata gggtaggtat agtaaagttt ttcaaaaaag
   136921 cagatatgct tgaaatcttt tttagaacga ctatcaagaa gcgtttctat aacattaaca
   136981 agttttgtta ggtttaaggc ctgttcctgc gtaagctctt cttgcacgtg atagactgaa
   137041 aaggtatgct taggaatgaa gatactcccc gtggcactgg cctgttgtct gccaggtata
   137101 tagtacacgc tactattagc aagctgtacc ggcacaattt gtcccacctc tgcaacatta
   137161 ttttgtgatt cggacgaagg tattacaata gttacgggtt ccgtcaacag gctttcgcct
   137221 agaataatat tattgtcgtt tttaatgatt ttaacggccg ctattaaatc aaaggcattt
   137281 aagtaagaaa caagagcaga aaatcttacg tgcatatatc cccttccgct attattggta
   137341 cgcataataa aacaagggga gcgttgtatg acaccagtaa tactaataat aaaactgttt
   137401 ttgaaacact tacctacata aatgttttca agctccttca aaagatgagc ctccacattt
   137461 gtacaaaaat tagcaggatc atcaatattc aacgttatct caaaaatttt ttggtcgatc
   137521 atatctataa tatattctgt ctatttcaat ttaaataata gatgaataac cttgtttact
   137581 tattcgtatc acaaagtgcc ctaagatgtg tgtacaaggg acggcatttt gtcgttaaaa
   137641 aggtaaaacc agcggattcc atcctgcatc ccatttggtt gattacgagc ttccatttct
   137701 ttttgcaaaa gggtgttgcg aatgagtaag cagagcttaa tggcactaat ttttgtaaga
   137761 tttaaactga tgcccaattg gtcaacaatt ttttgttgct cctcccgtcc gcgtgtttcg
   137821 catacggctc ccctatttag catgcgaata tcagtaatct cattcttttt taaaacctgt
   137881 atgggtgggc gaattttaaa tttaagggtt tttcccttgc tttccatata gcctatgacg
   137941 atgtcgtttt cttttcgttt gacattaata ttaagcatat aaagcggaat ttcatgccaa
   138001 gttttatctt gacgtgaggt aataagtcgc acggagtctt ccgtggcata gcccactaga
   138061 gtgtcatcat ccccaggcac gtggcttata attttaaaaa tatctggaaa tggctgaata
   138121 tctttttttg aaaaagcgat gaaaaacttt ttataaacct cgataagagc ccccatacct
   138181 gcaagattat ctataataag cgcttctagc attgtatagt gaaacgaagc gggatagtgg
   138241 ataagtacct gttctattgg ctcatcctga aaatctttct gaaacttttc atacaagact
   138301 tggaatggtt ctttggtctg cgagtgttcg agatatttgg tgatacggat gctgtgcatc
   138361 atgggaggct gaaaatcccg aatatacgtt tcgatatcta acaccggttc ctttttatgg
   138421 ttaagcaccg cagcgatgta caaatgctca ggctttgccg gcacatgcat aatggtgcaa
   138481 agacgattct gtatacataa ttctttgcac tgattttttg agtagcacag ggaaatgaga
   138541 gccagcgcga agttgtcctc tgagaagagt ttattatcga tggtaattcc ctgtatgagc
   138601 ttgggcgtgg aaacagcctt ccatagctcg gggtacgtcc acaccgggcg tgccataaac
   138661 aaagatataa taatattaga aattgttttt acctcctgct ctccgtatcc ataggcctca
   138721 aaagtattga ggacggtggc tccgacgttt gccggcgtga tggatggacc aaggggcaga
   138781 ctttccagca taggcttatc gatcttaatc tggtttgtga acccatcgat ggcgtgcttt
   138841 cgcagcgcct tatccccctc ctgtattaaa atgtattctt ttaatttttg tgcatacttg
   138901 gcgagttctg gccccccatc gggtgttgtt gatacgtaca agtaaatggt cacgttgcgc
   138961 tcattggggg gaagctccat gtgtgaattt tttcgcacca cccgcccaaa tacctgaata
   139021 agccggggaa tatcaagggg caaagacata atcatctcgt accgcacggc ttgaaagttc
   139081 aaaccctcca caatcacctt ggacccgatg agaatacgca gctggtggcc ttctagattg
   139141 gacgaggcat taaaaagagc caggcttcgt tcacgtacag caggctctat ttcgctgtgc
   139201 agaatggtga accgtgctgg aataaactgg tggtcgctat gtgtggtgtg gtcatcgcga
   139261 atagcggcgc agatggagca gcgggtagtt cccacagggg acgaaacctc attcaaaata
   139321 ccattacttt gtaaaatttc ttgcaggata aggacccccg acatgcggac ccgattgtgg
   139381 taaattaaaa ttttcccccg gccttgccga ataatggaaa gaatgtcttt catcatttga
   139441 gtgtattttc cactataaaa ggccaatccc gagatatgcg taggtggctg cagcgataga
   139501 aagctgccac tcacattaaa gggggttcta cgcgaaggct caataatttg taccccattt
   139561 tccagaagcc agtctgtgct tgccatggaa agggcggcgg gggtttccgt cgagttgaac
   139621 aggccgtacg ccttgggttc cgtttgtttt gaaaattttg ggttgggaaa cgccatgtca
   139681 taaatgctgt acgcattgct cgagatttta gggtcagggc ccagctgttt aagcgtttca
   139741 agctgataat cagacatggg gcattcgatg aaatgtaagt acggcaacat ttcgtctcta
   139801 taagacaaca tctttccggc aaagattctt tcagggtaat aattggtgtt ggtatccaac
   139861 aaaaaggata cccttccggt gctcagtctt tccacaagag ccagggcatc ctttttccat
   139921 tttacagaat gcccactatt gtcaaatagt tgctggcgct ggaggggctg gccgttgggc
   139981 agctcatgcc gcggaaccaa aaggtttaac aggtcgacgt actccatgac gctcccggtt
   140041 acgggcgttg ccgacatgaa gacggcccgg ggggcctggt ggggtggaaa ggcatccagg
   140101 acatactgta aggcaattcc ataattattt cgttcctgaa tattgtacac gttgtgtatt
   140161 tcatccgcga tgagcagtcc ccccctaagc tgctccatta ttttttgatt gacacgaatc
   140221 aggccgtttg attcggcctc gctgattttt tgcacgaact gagatatatc gttctcattc
   140281 aatgtatctt ctgtttcgtc agaacgatga aacagagaaa gcacatcaaa gtttttctct
   140341 tcacccttac tcgtaatatt gaaaagcttg gatgcaaatt ccttatagcc gtaaaactga
   140401 aaaaagcctc cgcggtttct gtcggttaaa cggcgcttca acgtactaat gaacccattt
   140461 agatgccgtg attcaaccga cgtggtgctg ccagactgct ttgcaatgtg aagaagccgg
   140521 tgtagctcag caacctcctt gtaagaaaca aatcccagct caggacgtct tagcatttct
   140581 gtttgaatga tggcgcgtgt aaagcctacc acgaaaatcc aaggcgcatt ttcaataaaa
   140641 ttcatatagt ggttcatgaa ttgacgcgcg atggcaatcg cggcgatgct ttttcccgtc
   140701 ccggtctgcc agtttaataa aagacgcgag tagggcgtgt tggggttttg aaaattttgg
   140761 acgaaaagct gagcattatg caactggagg cccttaatgg aaggaaaggg cgacgcgtag
   140821 gggtcgcagg ggaaaaacgc tcgtcccccc ttctcgcagc cgggcccacc aatctggaca
   140881 aaatgagacc gcagatcatg aatgagcttt ttttggtcga caggagggga aatcaacgac
   140941 ttaaactcct ttcttcgcgc caattgctgc aaaaagtctg cggcaaccaa ttcgggatac
   141001 gccatattat cataaaaaaa ataaaccttt ttatgaaaag ttttacgata ttctgtattg
   141061 caattgcttt ttatgaatac tgtgaataag cgtatccact tggttttccg acgaaggggt
   141121 attattcttt ttttctgggt ataagataat aataagtata ataattaaga ctaaacagca
   141181 ggcaatgact atcaaactca tattatactt acttttttat aaaaagtatt atatcttatg
   141241 aatgcgcaag ttcagctaat tgttcgtcgc ttggaatgtg ctgctgggag gtggagtttt
   141301 tcctttttct aaagaatact gggaaatggt ggtgaggctc gggttgttgt acatagtagc
   141361 caggaggagg aagtttaggc atggtcgact tgcagtcaac agaccggttg tagtaaacga
   141421 tggcaacgac gataagaata ataaccagca aaatcaaaat gcctaggatg atcgcagtta
   141481 ttccgggata cttcacgatc gtatgggcta aaaagccttg ggtgctttgt ttaattccct
   141541 cgcgggttga cagattatga gaaagcagtg gagaagtttc agtgtccatt tattacaatt
   141601 gaacagttat attaatctca aataaaatat aacacaaaat taattatggc catgcaaaag
   141661 ttatttacgt atatttacga attcattgaa tatcgtaaga tggtgctgtt ggaagaaaaa
   141721 gtaccatatg acaggtttgt tcaaatgata tttaataccg gattttttcg tattaacgcg
   141781 gagacgctga atcacggaat cgtgtccgtg tttatctttg gagcaaacgg caagtacgtc
   141841 caccacggag gcgacatgag aacgctttta acaaatgcgc tgaatgaaaa aaaacaatat
   141901 gaagaattaa ttttaatcgt tgacaagccc attttaggca aaaaaaatat tttggatatt
   141961 atcgtcgagc agcgcgccgc aaaccccacg gttgtaataa acatatatcc ctaccacttg
   142021 ttctgcatta acattcccaa ggtgagcgcc attcctaggc ataagcttat tacccaggag
   142081 gaggcgcaag cgtttttggg tcgcgaatat ctgcagccgc aggacctcat gcaaattagt
   142141 gcgtcggacc ctccggtggt ctggctggga ggaagaccgg gagactttgt gcaaattgag
   142201 cggccctcag agacagccat gcacgctgtt gttatccgct acatcaccaa atccaaaatt
   142261 tgagtccagt gtttaaagat aatgtgttta aagatgacag ctggctaagt aagcatattt
   142321 gtaaaatcat cgatgtcctc tgtggataga gcgctttctt ttgtgcagca gatcttttca
   142381 taagcctcca tgggagatgg tgaggtttga atagtatgta ggtcatgtaa aaactgttgt
   142441 ataatgggat atttgtcctt taaaaactgg ggatgtttca taactggaat tatttggaag
   142501 ataaagacct tccatccaaa gtagccaacc acatttgaca tttcaggaca cgcggtttca
   142561 tagggcatag aatagtgaat catgtactga tctttttggt acaacgtttc taagaattga
   142621 tgaaatgttt ccgcgttgag cgtgccaaaa tcctgaggag cctcggtgta ctcctgtgtg
   142681 gagcagatcg tgatgattcc ccaggcaagc gggagcatgg actctggagg atgaatatca
   142741 gtattggtct cattattcca tcccagctga tgaatgccgc atacgcgaaa catggcctcg
   142801 acatagatgg ccatggaaat aggcggtgaa agggcaaggc cagactgtat ttggggcaca
   142861 tagtaggagg gcaccgagtt ttttattttt cgattaaatg gggactttat ttctaccaac
   142921 acggggatgc gtttcgtggt ttcatagcat acatcgttaa aaattgtttt gatttcccag
   142981 gactgttgag tgtatcccag ggttaggtag caaaatccgt cagggctatt gctatgcccg
   143041 gggtatccca aataggtccc atcaatatgg atattgtcac ctattacggt ggtttggcag
   143101 aacaactcaa gcagatcttt actcacacgc tcaaaaaggg ttccccagtt acaagctgcg
   143161 tggtttaaat tcttcttaaa aagatttgct ttttccgcca aggttatata ataacttttg
   143221 taagggttta aacctaaaac gctagcaagg tcagagccac ccacctgagt gcgacgagtg
   143281 gcatgccagg cattggagcg ctgctgagga gagtctttaa acaggcgcac aaaggtttcc
   143341 attatacttg ttttaacagg aattcaatat aaaaagtcaa catagtttgc aatttttcca
   143401 atctcaagat atagccatac attttttttt ctaattggcg aataagttta agctcatggg
   143461 tttctatatt agcatccgga aatttaaagg cataaagatt tttgaaagac tgatttatag
   143521 aagtatcaag tgatttgtgg tatgttatta gcttcagcat atgtgccaga tcttcaagat
   143581 ggcctaaatt tatacggttt tccacgtggt ggatcatgtc cgccacgtct tgagctccca
   143641 tccaggggat cacaaggtac ccctccttaa agatgattcg tcgcttgctt aaaaaatcat
   143701 gaaaacgttt taaagcttca agaaaggggc agttgggctt tgatcccaaa atgctgacga
   143761 cgatatcctc gggcattatg tattcgcagc gaggatagta gtttacagac tccaattcag
   143821 cggcccgccg ttttatttcg tattttgccc agttattcag agagtactcc acgcccccga
   143881 ccacaacaga catcctatta aaaaataaca ataaaaaacc ttatgaaatc tatgtatagt
   143941 ggccgctaaa tatgtccata ttagaaaaga ttacgtcaag tccctctgag tgcgcagagc
   144001 acattactga caaatatagc tgtttaagta aaaaaataca aaaagagctc acctcttttt
   144061 tgcaaaaaaa agagacattc gggtgcgact cagagtcctg cgtgattacc caccccgccg
   144121 tgaaggccta cgcgcaacaa aagggactgg acctctccaa agaactggag actcggttta
   144181 aggcgccagg tcccagaaac aacacgggcc ttcttacaaa cttcaatatc gatgaaacgc
   144241 tgcagaggtg ggccataaag tacaccaagt ttttcaactg tcctttttcc atgatggact
   144301 ttgagaggat ccactataaa tttaatcaag tggatatggt aaaggtatat aagggggagg
   144361 agctacaata cgtggaaggc aaagcggtga agcgtccttg taacaccttc ggatgcgttt
   144421 taaacacgga cttttcaaca ggtacgggaa agcattgggt tgccatcttt gtggatatgc
   144481 ggggcgactg ctggagcatt gaatatttta attcggcggg caattcccct ccaggtccgg
   144541 ttattcgctg gatggaacgg gtcaaacagc agctattaaa aatacaccac accgttaaaa
   144601 cgcttgcggt gactaatatt cgtcaccagc ggtcgcagac cgagtgcggc ccctatagcc
   144661 tgttttacat ccgagcacgc ctcgacaacg tgtcatacac ccattttata tctactagga
   144721 ttaccgacga agacatgtat aagtttagaa cccatctgtt tcgcatcgca taaactaata
   144781 aagattgaat tctttatagg aataaaaatg gaaacgtttg aaatcagtga tttcaaagag
   144841 catgcgaaga aaaaaagcat gtgggctggt gccctcaaca aagtcactat ttcgggtctt
   144901 atgggggtct ttacagaaga tgaggacctt atggcgctac ccattcacag agaccactgc
   144961 cccgctttgt taaaaatttt tgacgagctc atcgtaaacg ccacggatca tgaaagagct
   145021 tgccataaca aaacaaaaaa agtaacctac atcaaaattt cgtttgataa aggtgtgttt
   145081 tcttgtgaaa acgatggccc gggaatcccc attgtaaagc atgagcaggc cagccttatc
   145141 gcaaagcgcg atgtgtatgt ccccgaggta gcttcatgct attttctagc cggaacaaac
   145201 atcaataagg ctaaggactg tatcaagggg gggaccaacg gcgttgggct gaagctcgcc
   145261 atggtgcatt cacagtgggc cattcttacc accgccgacg gctcgcaaaa gtatgttcaa
   145321 tatataaacc agcgcctaga taacattgag ccacctacca ttacaccctc cagagaaatg
   145381 tttacacgta tcgagctcat gcccgtatac caggaactag ggtatgcaca gcctctgtct
   145441 gaaacggagc aagcagacct ttccgcctgg atttaccttc gcgcctgcca atgcgcggcc
   145501 tacgtgggaa aaggcaccac catttattac aatgataagc cttgcagcac gagctccgta
   145561 atggcgctgg ccaaaatgta caccctagtg actgcgccca atagcaccat atatacggcc
   145621 accattaagg ctgacgcaaa gccctatagc ctgcaccccc tgcaggttgc ggcggtcgtc
   145681 tcccccaagt ttaaaaaatt tgaacacgtg tccattatca acggggtaaa ttgtgtaaag
   145741 ggagaacatg tcaccttttt gaaaaaggcc attaatgaaa tggtcgttaa aaaatttcaa
   145801 cagacgatta aagataaaaa ccgcaaaaca acattacgcg acagctgttc aaacatcttt
   145861 gtcgttatcg tgggttccat tccaggcata gaatggaccg gccagcggaa ggatgaacta
   145921 agcatcgcag aaaacgtttt taaaacgcat tactccatcc cttctagttt tttaacaagc
   145981 atgacaagat ctatcgtgga tattcttctg caatccattt ctaaaaaaga taaccataaa
   146041 cagatcgacg tagacaaata tacgcgtgcc cgcaatgcgg gtggaaaaaa ggcgcaagac
   146101 tgtatgctac tcgcggcgga aggggatagc gcactttccc tgctgcgcgc gggactgacc
   146161 ctgggaaagt ccaacccaag cgggccttcc tttgacttct gcggtatgat ctccctggga
   146221 ggggtcatca tgaatgcctg caaaaaggtg acaaacatta caacggactc tggagaaacc
   146281 atcatggtgc gcaacgaaca gctcaccaat aataaagtat tacagggaat cgtgcaggta
   146341 ttgggtctag acttcaactg ccattacaaa acgcaggaag agcgagcaaa gctgcgatat
   146401 ggctgcattg ttgcgtgcgt tgaccaagat ctggacggat gtggaaaaat tcttggactg
   146461 ctgctggcct actttcacct gttttggcct cagcttattg tccatggttt cgtaaaacga
   146521 ctgcttaccc cgctgatacg tgtgtatgaa aagggcaata ccgtgcccgt ggaattttac
   146581 tacgaacaag agtttgatgc atgggcgaaa aagcagacta gcctggctaa tcatactgta
   146641 aaatattata agggattggc ggcgcacgac acccatgaag taaaaagcat gttcaaacat
   146701 tttgacaaaa tggtgtacac gtttacccta gatgactcag caaaggagtt gtttcatatt
   146761 tattttggtg gggagtcgga gttgcgaaaa agagagcttt gcaccggcgt agtgccgctc
   146821 accgaaaccc agacgcagtc cattcatagt gtccgacgaa ttccttgcag cctgcacctg
   146881 caggtagaca ccaaggccta caagctagat gccatcgagc ggcaaattcc caacttctta
   146941 gatgggatga cgcgggcacg gcgcaaaatt ttagccggag ggttgaaatg cttcgcctcc
   147001 aataaccgcg aacgaaaggt ttttcaattc gggggctacg ttgcggacca catgttttat
   147061 caccatggcg atatgtcgtt aaacacaagt atcataaaag ctgcccaata ctacccgggc
   147121 tcttcccatc tctatcctgt atttataggc ataggaagct ttggctccag gcatctggga
   147181 ggaaaagatg caggatcccc aagatacatc agtgtgcagc ttgcgtctga atttattaaa
   147241 acaatgttcc ccacggagga ctcatggctt ctcccctacg tttttgagga cggccaacgg
   147301 gcggaaccag aatactacgt gcctgtattg ccgcttgcca ttatggagta cggcgccaac
   147361 ccatcggagg gctggaagta caccacttgg gcccgccaac tggaagacat tttggccttg
   147421 gtgagggcct acgtcgataa gaacaatcca aaacacgagc tcctgcacta cgcaatagac
   147481 cataagatta ctgtacttcc gctacggccc tctaattaca attttaaggg tcacttgaaa
   147541 cgattcggcc aatactacta cagctacggc acttacgtcg tctcagagca gcgaaatatg
   147601 attactatta cggagctccc gctgcgtgtt cctacggttg cttacattga aagtataaaa
   147661 aaatcgagta accgcatggc atttattgaa gaaatcgtcg actacagtag ttcagaaacc
   147721 attgaaattt tggtaaagct gaagccaaat agccttagcc ggatcatgga agaatttaag
   147781 gagactgagg agcagaattc tatagaaaat tttctacgtt tacgcaattg tttacattcg
   147841 cacctaaact ttgtaaaacc taaaggaggc atcatcgagt ttaactcata ttatgaaatt
   147901 ttatacgcat ggctgcctta caggcgtgat ctttaccaaa aacgtcttat gcgtgagcgc
   147961 gccgtgttaa agctgcgcct tatcatggaa actgccattg tgcgctacat caatgagtcc
   148021 gcggatctaa atctttccca ctatgaggat gaaaaggagg cgggccgtat tttgagcgag
   148081 cacgggttcc ccccgctaaa ccagtcgctc atcacctctc cggagtttgc caccatagag
   148141 gaactcaacc aaaaagcact gcagggctgt tatacctata tactatcttt acaggctcga
   148201 gaattgctta tcgcagccaa gactcgtcgg gtggaaaaaa taaaaaaaat gcaagcgcgt
   148261 cttgataagg ttgagcagct tttgcaggag tctccctttc ccggcgccag cgtatggttg
   148321 gaggagattg atgcggtgga aaaagctatt ataaaaggaa gaaatacaca gtggaaattt
   148381 cattaaatgc atgctaggct ttattatgac atatagatgt taagcaattc gttcatcaat
   148441 atttttttca agggtttgaa atatttggat aatgttctga atactttttt ctaaaagggt
   148501 tatcaaatct tcttgtgagg ctttatgaat aatggttaac accatttctt gcttgtgggg
   148561 aatacactga taccccacaa agctaatgtc gggaatcatt tcataaatac atgtttttag
   148621 caggtttcca atggtatggg tttcatcttt tatcgtgata atggcctttg ttttttcctc
   148681 atccatagaa aacagcacaa gttccggctg cggctcttca aagttttcat aaattttttg
   148741 aatgttttgg attcggccaa taatgacgcg gcaggcgttt tttaaatatg tccgtatggc
   148801 ctggttgatg cgtggcaacg gtaccgctgg aaagcaaagc cccaggcggt ggtgacgcgg
   148861 gtccgaggtc atagagcttt gcttgtaacc gctaagcgcc atatattctt ttttatccgt
   148921 tggatactgc tcgatgtcaa ggtgggaaaa atgtgtttta acggcaagat taaaggcggc
   148981 atgctttcgt cctatgccct ttttaatata gatatcctct ataatcagcg attttccagg
   149041 ttgtaggaag ccaatctcaa aagtaggatt aaaaatcggg tacttaagct tagggcctgc
   149101 cacctgaatc agatcgcgac tatagatggt tttcacctca cagctattgt ttaaactgcg
   149161 cagagcaaac accagtgtct cattttcggc ataaatcgga atgaaattaa tgcggtttct
   149221 aataaattgt tccgtcataa acaggtccgt ggaatcctcg atcttatacc caccgggctt
   149281 aatatcaagc atatagttgg gaatttcatc ttgcaagacc cgcgataggc cgtggaccgt
   149341 ggctctgttt atgctcttaa aatccatcat aacattgact ggaacgaggg gcaactgctc
   149401 ctcgagctga aatagttttt tggccgcatt tttaataaaa gggttcgaaa aatctatcaa
   149461 aagcggcttg atatccacgt tttggaaaat tttttccatt tgtattataa atatatttat
   149521 atatattcaa attatggtag tttatgacct gctcgtttct ttaagtaagg aatcaataga
   149581 tgtgctacgg tttatagaga caaatcttgc ggcgtttaac cagcagtata tttttttcaa
   149641 tatccaaaga aaaaactcaa tcatgacgcc ccttctcatc acgccgcagc aggaaaaaat
   149701 ttcgcaaatt gtggagtttt taatggatga atataataaa agcaatagaa gacctgggcc
   149761 gccgcgtgag cagcccatgc cggcgtaccc gttattgccg tatcaacagt cctcggaaga
   149821 acagcccatg atgccatatc aacagccccc gggtgatgac gatcagccat atgagcaaat
   149881 ataccataaa aaacacgcct cgcaacaagt aaatactgaa ctgagcgatt attatcaaca
   149941 tattcttgct ttaggcgatg aagacaaagg tatggacagc atgttaaaac tcccagaaag
   150001 ggcaaaaagg gaaagcgacg atgaggacga catgtttcct ataaaaaaac taacgacgta
   150061 acaattaaac aaaaaataaa aatcattata aaatgaatct tgaatacgtg cacgttgttc
   150121 aaaaatttaa tcaagtactc ctagaactta ccaaaaaagt ctgtaccgtt gtgggcggga
   150181 acaaacccac ctattggtat caccatatta gaagggtttg ctcagaatgt ccatccatgc
   150241 cgatgagtat gataggtccg tacctgaatg tctataaaac ccaaattgta acaaaggaca
   150301 agaatttttt tatgaatttc gatcctcctg ctcataatga gtacaccttt atcattcaaa
   150361 agctaaaaga agcagcccga aacatgccgg aagacgaatt agaacagtac tgggcaaaac
   150421 ttttattttt acttaaaagt tacataaaat gtaagccctt tattaattaa agaattgttg
   150481 cataactaat aaatggccgg tcgtgttaaa ataaaacaaa aagagctcat agactctacc
   150541 gtaaaaaaca aaaatgtgat gaatctattc catgaaatta taggctcaaa aggcaatatt
   150601 aattttagtg ttgtctggcc caagtttaaa aaaatcaaac aaagcgtcta tgactacatt
   150661 tccactcttt ctgtgctgga aaaagcaagc gttatgcaaa actttgaaga tgataagaaa
   150721 atgttggaac tttttgtaca aaagctgtgg gctgcctatg aaggctactt caaataccct
   150781 gagattgaaa aatatgaggt ggaaggccag gtaaatttca atcaggtacc tcaccacgtc
   150841 ctcgaaaagt ttagccagtt gtataggtca agaatcaatt cagagcttgt cacactcatc
   150901 ctaaacagct gtgccttttt gagtaaatat aatgattaca ttctcaaaaa agacccctac
   150961 atactaacca taacccccgg cctatgcttt tcccccattc ccaactttga ggacctaaat
   151021 tttaaatatc tttacaacag tgataaaaat tctcagcatg acaaggactt tatcatgttt
   151081 atattatata agctttatac ggctgcccta ggagtgtaca atgccatctc cattcccgac
   151141 atcgacgtag aggacctcga aaatatcatc ctatcctcgg tgagtcagat taaaaaacag
   151201 attccgcgct gcaaagacgc cttcaacaaa atcgaatcct cggtacacct gctgcgcaaa
   151261 aattttaaca cgtattacag cgactatgtg ggctcaggct acaacccaac catcattatg
   151321 gaacagtaca ttaaagacat atcacaggat tccaagaaca tatcaccgcg catttcctac
   151381 cagtttagga ccatcatcaa gtattaccgc gacatgattg ccaccaagca tcaaacgatg
   151441 gacccccagg tattaaacct cgtaaagcac gtcgaaaaga aattagatat gcttgataga
   151501 gaaaaaaatt agtatatata gttatggtga atctttttcc tgtttttacc ttaattgtga
   151561 ttattacaat tttaattacg actcgagagt tgtctaccac gatgctcatt gtttctcttg
   151621 taacagatta tattattatt aatacgcagt atacggagca gcagcatgaa atgaacaaat
   151681 tttcagcgca acaggggttg caaaaaaatt cttttgacga atcttataat aaagacaaaa
   151741 aacctaatac acatatttcc taccagtggc tggcgcctga actgaaggaa gctgagaaca
   151801 agtactggtg gggcaatgat gatccttata gccagtccgt tctcgctgac gcatcttgaa
   151861 tatctcaata cctggcacgc ccacatcaaa aacattgccc aacaacacgg gcttgatata
   151921 aaggtggcca ttgtgatctc aaacacgcat ttaaataatt ttttgccagt ttccacaccg
   151981 cttaacatcg aatgtataac ctttcccggc tgcggcataa aggagataga ccttctatgg
   152041 gcacgcatta aactatttca acattactgc gcaatcggcg cccgtctttt atggctggtg
   152101 agtgctgaca tcaggccctc tgtttcaacg tggccagcga tcgccgacag tctaaaaaag
   152161 ggagcagatg cggtcgttgt tccctatccc tcccggtgga acaaccttat acctaccgtc
   152221 atcaaagaaa tagttgtccg ccaaaaaaaa tgccttgtgg cggtggatgc acatcacctt
   152281 gatacagata cccaaattgt aggggccggg atgggctgca tcgtcctaac cctaaaggcc
   152341 cttatggtgc gtctaagtat cggcaaacag cccattaaaa tactgtggcc cgaccttcac
   152401 ggcaccgccg agggcattcc cctggaaggg gtagaggttg gctggttttt aaacgcttat
   152461 gcacataaat taaacatacg ttgcctaggg cgggattata ttgcgcagca cttaaattaa
   152521 ttcttcattt aaaaagcccg catgtaaaca ttacgccggc tagaagcgat cttcatttaa
   152581 accatcaaat tatttatata atggctgcaa acattatggc aacaagagcc gcgacaaaga
   152641 tggccggcaa aaaagagcat cagtactgcc tactagacac ccaggaaaag cgtcatggcc
   152701 attacccctt ttcctttgaa ttaaagccct atgggcaaac aggtgcaaac atcatagggg
   152761 tacagggctc acttacccat gtcgtcaaaa tgacagtttt tccatttatg ataccttttc
   152821 ctttacaaaa aactcgtatc gatgatttta ttggtgggcg cgtttattta ttttttaagg
   152881 aactggatat gcaagcattt tccgatgtaa atggaatgca ataccacttc gagtttaagg
   152941 ttgtcctggt aagctccagc caagtagagc ttcttcctgt gaataataca tataaattta
   153001 cctatgctat accagagctg caatacctca ccccaatctt ttatgatctc tcgggggcgc
   153061 tagatttccc attagatacc ctttcggtcc acgtggacag tctcactcat catatacatc
   153121 ttcctatcca aaaccataac ctaacaacgg gcgatcgtgt ttttgtttct ggctataaac
   153181 acctgcaaac cattgaaacg tgtaaaaata acataatttt tatcaaagat ataccaccgc
   153241 tttcgtcaga aaaaataaat ctatatatac caaaaaatcg aataagaatt ccactatact
   153301 ttaaatcttt aaaagcatct aagtaataac atttttataa tctactccta gttccgaaat
   153361 aggctgaatt tcttttttaa gccctttaaa ccaaggatgt gatacaagac ccttaaaaga
   153421 aagccgctta ttttcattaa tggttaaaca atccgtgata aactgttttc ccgtctctga
   153481 aatgtgatcg ggaatataat tttctccttt caggatgtcg tttaaataaa aattttctgc
   153541 acgaaatcta aagagattaa ccgccaccat acctatcgtc cacacagtta gaggaagctg
   153601 gtagtaatag ccataataat aaaattctgg gcacacgtat tcccatgttc caaacatatt
   153661 atattgagga tggtcttcat ttaatctaac agcgcttcca aagtcaatga ccttaatcat
   153721 cttttgtttt atgtctataa tgaggttctc gtctttaata tccccgtgga taaagccctt
   153781 ctcataaata ttttgtataa taagaataag ctggaacatt atttttttgg cttcgttttc
   153841 ctcaagtttt ttaaagtaat gataatgaag tagatcaaca ctatttggaa tatattctat
   153901 gatcagtata taatacatgg cattttcagt atattcaata agcttaataa ttccgggagt
   153961 atcttgcagg gctttcatca cgatgacctc atttcctgga atttcttttt tagatacgta
   154021 cttaaaaacc actgattgcc ttatttgatg acccaaaaaa acgttatttc ttctaccacc
   154081 ctcaaacata ggttttgttg caatgaagta cgaatgctcc gttgtggaaa tcctttccac
   154141 ctttactgta ggataaaccg catattgtgc ctgagggttt tttaacactt ttttaaactg
   154201 ttgttccggc ctggacatgt tttattaact ttatatataa aggattagaa ggtttaattt
   154261 caatatatgc cttaatgatg ggattgtatt cgtaaaaggt atagcctaat cccaccccct
   154321 tgtttttttg gtaaaaaaac tgtttgccct cgtaggatat gctataggct tttacttcgg
   154381 tttttacaag cggttggcag ggattaggca aacgtaaatc gcgttcaaag ttttcatgaa
   154441 aaaggagagc atttgtgggc tgacacatca ggcagccgct ttcgccgttg aaggcgcatt
   154501 caatggctgc cctttttagt aaatcgcgga aagcagaatt aagatggctt ttttcaagcc
   154561 ccctttcgtg aaaacgctca tcgatcgttt tttgttcctg actgccttcg ggaatactat
   154621 aaaacatttt ttgattagcc accgcgatgt acaaaaaagg ctgtacggtt ttctcctcag
   154681 acggtagcgt atcgtggcta ccaatgcgta taatgcgcgc cttcacttga tcctctcggg
   154741 ccttatccca gtacggctct aggatatgaa cctggcgccc gtatttaaga tccaatccct
   154801 cagctcccgt tttagagacg agtaaaattt taataacctc tccgtgtata ttcagcgggg
   154861 aattccaaag ctgctggatc atgtcacgct ctttagataa aatttttcct gtaataagag
   154921 taaatcgtgt tattttggag gacaggacta acgtatgggt cggctcatct tccgcaaagt
   154981 ttttcaccat aagatctttc ccatccttat gaaggaggat ggcgttgtgc ccttcttcta
   155041 gtacctttag gggctgaagg cactgatagc cctctatttc taaaaagcgg gccactacgt
   155101 gaaggcccag ttccacaaac tgggagtaaa tgagtacagg acccggagac gttttaatat
   155161 tttttagcat gcatactatt ttgggactag aagtttctgt gaaggcctct ttgggcagct
   155221 gctgaacagc ctctgataat ttttcatcct cttttatggt tagcatttcg gacgcgaaga
   155281 tgctgatcat gcgggaacgc acatagtagg aggagcctga ctcttgctcc gatcctggca
   155341 ggcagagggc agcggtattt attttttcgt gcattcctga gctggcgtgc ttttccgcgt
   155401 tttcaacgtc ccgggccagc agatattgcc tatactgctc gggggacatt tcaacctttt
   155461 ctataataag aggaagttct gtagggaata gtttgttgag ttcattttgg tttccagcat
   155521 agcttatcat acccactagg cggtttagca gtttgtccgc gtttaaagga ctattcgttg
   155581 ttttattgac ataagcggtg tagaatcttt catagtgaag aggtaacaaa attcgcccgc
   155641 ttagcatatt aaaacagggc accatttcaa aagggtcctt cgaacacggg gtccctgtta
   155701 aaaacaagat acgaatattt ttagcttgca taatattatt gtacagctgg cgggcatttg
   155761 ttttatcgtt ggcgctattg attattcctc taaagaggtt gtgtgcttca tctacaatga
   155821 gcaggcatcc gtttaaggac cctcccgcct ttatgatctg ctgccccatg ttgtaagcat
   155881 ctagggacac aaacctaaag cgccgcgaga ttttctgtag ctctttggag tgatccgtag
   155941 tttccggata taaaagttta ataagcttta gcaaagactg ttggaagttt gagtgcaacg
   156001 atttgggcgc gattagaatc gggttataaa tatgtgaaag tgaaatagca agcgaaagac
   156061 tcaaaatggt tttgcccatg cccatctggt gatagatgag gaggccccgt gtgttttccc
   156121 cctggcctat cccaaactta ggatccgaaa aggcggtgta aattaaaaac tggtagtatt
   156181 tcagtgctcg tgcaaagcgg gcagtgaggg aggtgtcctt gctttcctga agctctttat
   156241 acttttcaaa tacctctttt aggtatgctt ctatttggac ggggaaggag gtgttgttgt
   156301 ggacgcaaga catgactcgt tataaggatc ccatattaaa acttcattag aagaataagg
   156361 ctgctgataa ctagcgctgc acttaaagat ggggtagccc tttttcttgt aaatccggtg
   156421 cctgtcgtag acctggctgg atagcgggct cagtgtatct ttaatgtcca caacgatgcg
   156481 tacctttttt tcatccgatc cctgccgggt aatacgaccc aagatttgct ccatgttgtt
   156541 tctgcggggc gttgccatga tgatcgatgt catatgcttg aaagaaatgc ctctacgccc
   156601 gtagccatag gtcagcaaga tgatggaagc gctgtgtgcc tgagagagag cggtatttga
   156661 aaccccgccg catagaagcg ccacctccgg aacgataatt tgtacatctt tgaattcttc
   156721 ggaaagcgcc tgataaaaaa tttctaaaag tttgcgaaat tccacgaaaa tgatgatgcc
   156781 gtacggctca ttggtccccc atttttgagg ttcagcggta tgcagggagt acagccgctt
   156841 tgtctcgttt actacaagtt gtatacgcga aggatcttga aggagtttat caatggtggc
   156901 aatggccgat accttttcgt tgatacacac aggtttaatg aagtcgggat gtccttgata
   156961 ttcgatttcc ctcacgtacc cggaaaaggt tgtagtggga cttacggttc tctggggctg
   157021 tcctaaatgg tgaaggataa tcttgtccat cccatcggga cggtccaggg gtgtggcgga
   157081 cagtcctaat atccgactaa gctgtatttt ccaaaaaatt ttgtaattct ctggcgagtg
   157141 taattcatgt gcctcatcta acacgaccag accgaagggc tcaaagaatg gctcaggctt
   157201 cttgcgcaag gtattaatga tgcccacgat gacgtcgtac tctttactcg taatgtcctt
   157261 tttcttgcac gctgcgttat tgtaagcagc tacacgtagg tggggcaaga gcaattttag
   157321 ctcgtcgatc cattgtattt gaatcgcctt ggtgggcacg atgaccaggg tagggtacaa
   157381 aagtttttga ataatactga tcgcaatacg cgttttcccc aaaccggtat ttagatgcaa
   157441 gtaaaagcgc ccataggggg acaggagctt tttatgaatc ttatcgacca tttcttgctg
   157501 gtagttaaat agtggaaatt ctgtttcaac gcatgggaga gtccgcagcg acacggggtg
   157561 cgccgtgtaa accatgttaa acatttcaaa ctgctttcgc aacaataggg gaaaataaat
   157621 gtattctccc tgcagcgtga aagcggtttc ctgtcttatg gctatgtgct ttggctgccc
   157681 gggtaacgcc cgcgccgtaa tggtgagcgc cctaagaaag cggccaaaat catgttgtaa
   157741 tttactttgc agtttcttat aatttattcc tattccggca aaggatataa tggcctccat
   157801 tctcacactg gacgggctat atgcagaggt tccaaaattc ttaccagagg cgttacgaga
   157861 gggatgcgct ggcaagaaac ctctaagctt ttatattcaa caaattttaa atttaatggg
   157921 atgtgacggc aacgagtacc atgttctttt taccagcagc tctgaggaag caaatactca
   157981 tatgatcatg gccgccgtgc gccggcattt gctgcggaca caacaaaggc ctcatgtcat
   158041 tatcggagca gccgagcccc ctagcgtcac cgaatgtgta aaggcattgg cgcaggaaaa
   158101 acgctgcgtg tacaccatca tccccctaaa aaattttgaa atagatcctg ttgcggtata
   158161 cgatgccata caaagcaata cctgcttagc gtgcatttcg ggcaccaatg ctgttgtcaa
   158221 aacgttcaac aaactccagg aaattagcaa agtgctagga gctattcccc tgcattcgga
   158281 aatgagtgat gttgtttatc aaggatgtat taaacaacat ccgcctgcgg acagtttttc
   158341 attaaatagc ctctatggct tcctgggagt aggcatcctg ggaataaaaa aaaaggccat
   158401 gcagggattg ggaccgctca tttttggagg aggactgagg ggcggaagcc ctaatgtacc
   158461 cggaattcat gccttgtata aaacattaac ccagcaaagg ccctccataa aaaaaataaa
   158521 tactgtacat aagctgttca tgaaaatttt aaaaaaacat cagcatgtgt atctgcccat
   158581 agagggcatg ccctctaatg gcatacctgt tgaaggcccg aagagcctcc cgggttatat
   158641 tttatttagc gttggtcgtt ccgccgagga gctacaaaaa aaaatattta ctaaatttaa
   158701 tgtaaaggta ggccgtattg ttaacttaca agaagtgctg tttcgtatta aaatacctca
   158761 aaaatactgg gagacattat tgtttatcca attaagagag gatctaacta aagagaatat
   158821 aaaaagagtt atggctattt tgatgtattt agataccgtt actcctcgtg gctctcttcc
   158881 tcctccgagc tactcttctt ctttttctta atcgtttttg tttgttctat aataagggaa
   158941 aagaactctg tgggatcttg ttccccgtac agattatctg cgaccataag tatgtttagg
   159001 atggtaaaca ggtgagaata cataagggtt tgcgttttaa gaaaaccctg acgttgaatc
   159061 ataatggaaa acaccttgca aagccgactc atcagctgtt ctgtaatagc gttaagcatt
   159121 ttctgggatt tttcttggtt ttcaggcgtg attttatatt catgtagaaa gtgtttcaca
   159181 cctgaggaga agaatctttc ctccttcgag agcccatctt tgatgatggg aagttccttg
   159241 atcagggcaa accattcctc ctcttgggct tgcgggttct gaagatactg atggcagata
   159301 tggtttagaa tggtgcacac gtagctaata agctctgagc tgattctttg gttggttttc
   159361 aaatgctggc gaaagtagtt tttcaccgaa gtgcatgtaa taaacgtctt cattttctta
   159421 taatatacaa cagtatgttg agtctttaat ttaaaattac aaggagtttt ccaggtcttt
   159481 gtgtgtatag gtgcttcttt gccgtagagc ttcaacagcc ggcattgttt gtgaagcagt
   159541 gttctgagta gtggctgttg tataaagctc agccgaagca gcacttgcgg ccgctggccc
   159601 accagttgcc atgattagtc tgtccgtaac tgggctgttc ataactggcc tgtccgcgac
   159661 cgagctgttc gtaactggcc tatctgttgc tggcctgtcc gtgattggct tgcctacatt
   159721 gcctgtagtg gctccagccg gtttagaggt acctggttgt ggagtggctc ctgcccactg
   159781 ctgatcttga taaggattta taaactgtat atcttcctcc tcaatagcgg cggcagcagc
   159841 ttttttcttt cttgaagaaa acagataaat tagaacgatg ataataatga ttaagaccac
   159901 gatagcaacg agaatagtac acatatgtgt ggagaagaag ctcggtgtag aggttggtga
   159961 caaacattcg ccataatgcc gcggataaac aggttgaaaa aattcagaat ccatttaaga
   160021 tactattata aataatatat aaaaatgttg tggcgcaatg aaattacaga atttatggat
   160081 caactttcca agtattgcca agaaatctta aaaacgttta aacagttgcg tcctagtgaa
   160141 tataaacagt acaatgaatt tttaacacaa gttacaccgt tgctgcaaaa aacccctgaa
   160201 aaaattccag aggaggttga ccatattttc gattacctag ataacgttga aaaaatttgt
   160261 gagctactgg tgcatgctag ctcaattatt attagttcaa aaatacgaga acaagtaaaa
   160321 cacggaatga gcttcagcta taaaaccgac ctcgactcct tggcgggcat cctctctcaa
   160381 aaacagtacg tgcttattca tctttcaaaa aatattgcgg cccactattt taatacgtgt
   160441 ttaaatcaag ggaaatccag gttagatctc aaggctgcct ctgtgtttta taatagccgt
   160501 ccccggaccg caagctcagc agaactatat agaaaaatgc tatacgccta tggctcgcta
   160561 caagaaatta attattatac ggaaaaagcc cgaaataaga cgctggatgt ggaggagagt
   160621 gacagcataa cgaccatcga acggacggcc cgtcacaacc tttcccttat gcacccgcta
   160681 gaagccatgg gacttacctt tggggcaacc aacacgaacg cagacccgga ggatctgaag
   160741 gataaaacgg tgataaattt aacgcttccg caggcaacag aaagcgtcac ctaccatctt
   160801 aattccctaa tgcagctaaa aaaagtaagt acgacttcag gactaaatac aaacattttg
   160861 aaagcgtttg ataatattat ttccgcccct gtgaaaaaaa ataaaatggc ctccaagttg
   160921 gcgcccggaa tggatgtcgt gttcactagc gataacggaa aaacattttt tacgaaaaac
   160981 gttttaagca aaaacatgct agcggggccc aaagagcggg tgtttgcata taataatctc
   161041 attagtaatt taaataactc ctgcttcata caaaatcaca acgatttttt gagacagcag
   161101 gactcttggc ccttctatga cgcacacaat tttaccaaca aatttttaat gcagcctatt
   161161 ttttcagggc agacccgtcc tcggctccag ggagccatgg aggccgcgca cgtagaaacg
   161221 cgtcttacgg catttttgca aagtattcaa ccttccaggc cacaagatcc ctctattttg
   161281 gcttccccca agttatctgc tctaatcttg aactaaaatc ttgaataaaa tcttgaacta
   161341 aaaacagcta cttcttggat ttaaatgatg gtcaagcttt tgaaatcact tagacagcta
   161401 cgaagagttt tcatgaattt taaattagag atttgcaaag gttacttgcg gtcattttct
   161461 gttgatttaa ataattatta gaatagtata atgtctgaag atattcgtcg cgggcctggc
   161521 agaccgccaa agaaaagagt tgttcccaac tttgagcgca aggggattct ggagaaaccc
   161581 gttcggccac aaagccgtct cgagttttcc tatgataacc cgctgatatt taaaaatctt
   161641 tttatttact ttaaaaatct taaaagtaaa aatattttgg tgcgatgtac ccccaccgag
   161701 attacctttt tttcacgtga ccagtcgcag gcaagctttg ttattgccac catcgacgga
   161761 aaaaacgtga accattatta cgccagtgat gtcttttggc taggcatcaa tagagagctt
   161821 gttgaaaaaa tgtttaacag cattgaccgc tcttttttaa aaattaccat cgttcaccgc
   161881 tatgacaagc ctgaaaccct gttttttatc tttacggatt ttgacattga caaggagtgc
   161941 acgtatcaga ttacagtctc ggagcccgag cttgatatgg accttattga aatggaaaaa
   162001 agcatcagtg aagaaaggct caaaaattat cctctgcggt gggagtttac ctccaagcag
   162061 ctcaagaaaa catttagtga cttatcaaac tacaccgagc tcgtgaccat tgaaaaactc
   162121 ggcggcgata cgccgctgca cctgtatttc caaaagttta actccatctc ataccacgag
   162181 atgtataaat cttccaacaa gatcaacctg acctcaacca ttcctaagtc acaggtgttt
   162241 cagataaatg ttaaaattgc tcacatcaag tcgctggcct cggccatggt caccgacaaa
   162301 atccgcattc tatgcgaaga aaatggaaac ctaatctttc aatcagaaat ggatgcccta
   162361 ctattaaata ccattacctt gaacaacatg atatagttcg gtaaaaatgg ctaatagtta
   162421 gcgccctaaa taacacgttg taatccggtc agagttgcat cacagttttc ccattttttt
   162481 gcctcctcgg cggtggtcac cgttgccctg tcattcaccc ctggtaggat aaagctaaag
   162541 gcgttcagtg gagcctgaca atgcccgccc aacgtaaagg agctcggagg attttgcgca
   162601 tcccgaaaac ccttggccat attgtttaat acattggtta catcaatcga gtggagtgac
   162661 cccttggggt ccgtgaatgt aaagacgcag tttttaaagc gcatatatgc gatggacgaa
   162721 tcatcggggg ttttgaaggt aactgtattc cccttgctgt acttaaaggg ggaccatccg
   162781 gtaaaattat accaaatgta agcaataata attaaaataa tcaacacaat agtgatagac
   162841 aacacaaaat ctgtagtgcc gcccatatta aataaaaata ttttagaccg gcggcttaaa
   162901 atttacttaa gtcttgctca tggcttacgt tactaatgat agtttaacta tgctagctta
   162961 actatactag cttaactata ctagcttaac tatactagct tgactatgct gattataatt
   163021 aaataaaaat atgttgccgg cttaaaaatt gtttaggttt gaaaaaataa gagatggagg
   163081 gggcaattta tctccattct gtttagcccc actggaagac attaaacgat aaataattac
   163141 aagaattaaa atgattaata taagggttaa aaagggatga ttcatcacat taattaaaaa
   163201 cgtatttata acgctgttgc agttgaaatt ttggtatagg tcggaaatat tacccgtgcc
   163261 tccgtattct gcaatgttct gacatatggt gagtccggag gggcactgct tgttcgtcaa
   163321 aatatttcta tgctccgttg ttttatatgc atttttattt ccgttacacg gagcaaacgc
   163381 acattcagcc catagggtgc cggagttcac gcaggcacaa tactggctat acgcatactc
   163441 gtcctttgaa cacaatccct gtttgtcgca tatgctccct ataatagtgt catcttccgc
   163501 cgtttgttga tttttttgcg agcgtgaaat cgcggcccag gcattgggct cctttttttg
   163561 cagctcggaa atcgaagggc ctgtgcagct aaagtcgacc caaatatcat tgcacttcgt
   163621 cgaaactggc atgcaggaca taattgaaat tattattaag tatatatcat ggcaacaaat
   163681 ttttttatcc aacctatcac cgaagaagct gaaacatact accccccttc cgtgataacg
   163741 aataaacgac aggacctggg ggtggatgta tactgttgct ccgacctagt gcttcaaccc
   163801 ggactaaata ttgttcgcct gcatattaaa gtagcatgtg aacacaaggg caaaaaatgc
   163861 ggttttaaaa tcatggcgag aagcagcatg tgcacccatg aacggctgct cattcttgca
   163921 aacagcattg gtttaataga tccgggctac gtgggcgagc tcatgctcaa aatcattaat
   163981 cttggcgaca ccccggtaca aatatgggcg aaagaatgtt tggtgcagtt ggtggcccaa
   164041 ggtgaccaca tgcctgatca tgtcaacatc ctaaaaagga accaaatatt tccgctattt
   164101 gcgcctacgc caagaggtga aggtagattt gggagcacgg gcgaggccgg gattatgaga
   164161 acttaatttt attttttttc ttaacataat gggaggctct acaagcaaaa attcctttaa
   164221 aaatacaacc aacattatca gccattctat tttcaatcag atgcaaagtt gtatttccat
   164281 gttggatggc aaaaattaca taggcgtatt cggtgatgga aatattataa accacgtttt
   164341 ccaagattta aacttatcat tagacactag ttgtgtgcaa aagcacgtaa acgaagaaaa
   164401 tttcattaca aatctttcga accaaattac tcaaaattta aaagatcaag aagttgcgtt
   164461 aacccaatgg atggacgcag gacatcacga ccagaaaacg gacatagaag aaaatataaa
   164521 ggtaaactta aaaaccacac ttattcaaaa ctgcgtttca gccctgtcgg gaatgaacgt
   164581 gctggtggtg aaggggaatg gcaacattgt tgaaaacgca actcagaagc agtcgcagca
   164641 aatcatctct aactgtttgc aggggagcaa gcaggccata gacaccacaa ccggcatcac
   164701 gaacacggta aatcagtact cacactacac ctcaaaaaac ttttttgagt tcattgcaga
   164761 cgcaatttcg gctgttttta aaagcatcat ggtcgcggcc gtggttatcg ttgtaatcat
   164821 cgtagggttt atagcggtat tttacttttt gcattcacgg catcgccatg aggaggagga
   164881 agaagcagaa ccgctcataa cctctaagat attaaaaaat gctgccgttt cgcaataatt
   164941 taattaaaag taaaaaaaaa aggtattgtt atagtgatgg cagatcttaa ttctcctatc
   165001 cagtatttga aagatgattt caaggaccaa acctctatag gttctttaga atacgatgaa
   165061 aattccgaca cgatgatacc cagcttcgca gcaggcttgg aaaactatga acccattccc
   165121 agccctacca catcatcttc gctatactca cacttgaccc acaacatgga aaaaattgcg
   165181 gaggaagatg atattaattt tctacacgat acgagggaat ttacttcact ggtccccgat
   165241 gaggcggaca ataaaccgga agatgacgaa gaaagcggcg gcgcaaaacc taaaaagaaa
   165301 aaacatttgt ttccaaaatt aagctcgcac aaatcgaagt aaaaattgaa acgaaaaaaa
   165361 atagaaaaaa atgtttggag cttttgtgag tcaccgtttg tggtcagata gtagttgtac
   165421 gactacctgc atcgcaaaca gcattgccaa ctatgtagcc tttggcgaac aaattgaatt
   165481 tccctttaaa tcggcccaag tatttattgc cggccctaga aaggctgtga taaatattca
   165541 ggaagaagat aaagctgagc tttcaaagat aattgctaag cacaatcttt gggttgttgc
   165601 tcatggaacc tacttagatg tgccctggtc cagtaggagt gcgtttgtta cccattttat
   165661 acatcaagaa ctacttatat gcaaggaggt cggtattaaa ggattagttt tacacctagg
   165721 cgccgtggag cctgaactta ttgtggaagg actaaaaaaa attaagccgg ttgagggggt
   165781 tgtcatttat ctggaaacgc cgcacaacaa acatcataca tataaataca gtacaattga
   165841 gcagatcaaa gaattatttt tacgtatacg aaatactagg ctgaagcata ttggtttatg
   165901 cattgatacg gcacatattt ggtcttctgg tgttaacatc tccagctata aggacgctgg
   165961 gcaatggctg cgctcgctgg aaaacattca ctccgtgatc ccaccaagcc acattatgtt
   166021 ccacctaaat gatgccgcca cggaatgcgg aagtggtata gaccggcatg caagtctttt
   166081 tgaaggaatg atatggaaat catatagcca taaaataaag catagcggtc tgtattgttt
   166141 tgttgagtac attacgcgac atcagtgtcc ggctatatta gagagaaatc tcgggtcttc
   166201 tatgcaactg caaaccgcgt taactacaga atttcataca ttaaaatcgc tattaaagta
   166261 agtatgaatt ttagcgaata tcccttagtc attagtgcat gcaaaaaatt tctacagaaa
   166321 cgtattacaa tagagaatga agcgcttata aatgctctaa taaccgcttt agcgcaaacc
   166381 accacgttga atgagctttg tttattgcct attcaaacct atttgcttag ttataaaaat
   166441 gcttttgagt ggatacactt cgtatgtatt gcaattacca ctattttaga caataagtat
   166501 aattggaaag actgtaccgt agatattaat tatatttttc ttcacgtaac atatatttac
   166561 accattaaaa ctaaggaata cctagactac tgttcttaaa ctctttattt tttctatatt
   166621 tacatcaaga aatgttaaaa tttttttttc aaaaaaaatg atagggatac aatatggtta
   166681 catgatataa gcatagatgt aaacaaaata ggttacgctt catgagattc atacgtatat
   166741 atgtaaacag aatagattat acttcatgag attcatacgt atatatatac gtactttaac
   166801 atatatcttg taatattaga tgtatgtttc ctttttataa aaggctgttt ttattaaaaa
   166861 aggctgtatt tattataaat cttgcttagg ataccactgt caacgtatat cccatgttgg
   166921 acaaattgcg tcactatcca gttctttttt tttgattttg tttaatgcta tcctttttga
   166981 agggatggtt gtccaccata tttattcggt gttcaatgaa taggacggcc ttttcgtaag
   167041 gcagcgaaga tcgttccaag actccttgag tgatgaacgt gttttcttgg atccacttaa
   167101 aaagcacgtg gcattcaaaa atagggcagt gattggaccc ttggatatgc tttggacagc
   167161 caaagcttga aggaacgtag tccttttttt ttaggacgag cttctccacg ctggggcaac
   167221 aaagatcgtt caagttttgg acggtcgcat ttggaatgtt gaaatttcgt atccattcac
   167281 cctcgggtcc tcccttatga agaagcagta tttgttcatg gtctttagta attttaacca
   167341 agtgttggaa gatatttttt ttacacgctt caaaggcctg aagggtgtcg gttggcaggg
   167401 ctattgaatt cgggagcggg ctttcatcga gcgtgaaatg gtgaatgtag cgtgactgaa
   167461 aagcaaatga ccgttgattt gttttttcaa atatggtgtc gattccgcca tgaaagaata
   167521 gctgcaagat gttaaaagct gtattttttt cccaataaaa aatcaccgct tctcgtggga
   167581 ttaaaatcat ctgtgtccca ttttcattat ataattggcc cataaagcca tcaacatcta
   167641 tcaacaccaa aagcatagta caataagctt ttagaacgga gatcgttaaa aaaatagaaa
   167701 gttcgtttaa aatgtggtga tgttgctaaa aaatgtgatg tttaaatgat aatgatctca
   167761 catgcattaa taaaaaaaac ttttaaattt ttgttttaat atttgcatga aaatggaaac
   167821 atttttagtc tgtttatttc ataatgctgc tggtttacgt caacagattc aagaaatttt
   167881 gtatctactg cggatgcaca tttacgaaac aaatctttac ttaaagcagg agctatcacg
   167941 gcttatatac ccaaataggc agctttcttt tgtgctactt atgcctcttt cccttttaag
   168001 aaactgggat gacattgaat atttgaccga cattgtagat gataagcaaa ctctacatta
   168061 cgcggcaaat ttgctgacaa tctacgttct acatctatcc atgtatcaaa agctgacaaa
   168121 accatatttc cttttagcgg taaagcgggt cagcgaaaaa ctcaacaaaa agcagcggca
   168181 ttcattttac gaggtattag taacctccga aacattgaat aactatgaaa acctacctaa
   168241 aaacattttg aatacgttga tgtttgccgt gcgctacgta tttaaaccta caccgaacta
   168301 ttcggaaatt atcgcagagt tggaaaaaaa aaataagatt caccatatta tttttaacat
   168361 ggtgatcacg gattttcagc aaatccgtga acaacacatg tgtaaacatc tgtgtgaaac
   168421 aaacaatgag cttcgtcagg aatgcaaaga aattattttt gatttaaagg tggtaggaaa
   168481 tgtttagcca ataaactcgt gcccgcattt tttacaggta caatatatag ttgaaggctc
   168541 atcgagggcg cgtgtttgta cttctctata agtacacata cgctgcttgc agttggggca
   168601 cttataaagt tgtgatgtct tttcggcgac tttttgctgc gaacgtagtg taatttctgt
   168661 cttctccttt aatgcggcag aagggcaaag ttcggcaaac gtcatgctac caattgcctc
   168721 cggttttagc tcgccggaga ttagcttatt aagggcatca ttatcctgct gctggtgact
   168781 ttttttttcg caattaataa tgtgattgat catcccacaa cgggttgaat attcttctaa
   168841 aaaggttttt tcttgctgct ggtacgtata atgataacac gaggcctcga ttttttgcac
   168901 gtattcggtg cataaattag tattttccct gaaaaatgta tgtttttgaa acgttctaaa
   168961 aaacatcatt tggatgatat cacgcatttc caaagtaata tagggttcta accttttgga
   169021 atctttcata actagatcgg tggtaatatt cttagtcata caatttatta aaaacggctt
   169081 aatatattgt aaatattttt taggcgtgtc tgcctgtaaa aaacattctt gttctatctt
   169141 atttgtaagg atggtatttt gcaaatgttt attcagcaaa tacacgatag aatcgcgggc
   169201 tatatgcatt ttcatataat ttttttttaa aatttaatac aaaaaaaaga agtatagact
   169261 ctcctttcct tctagtgcag ttaattagtt agttgcctca aaatggagac tcagaaattg
   169321 gtttccatgg ttaaggaagc cttagataag tattcttatc ctcttactgc taaaaacatt
   169381 aaagcagtaa tacaaaaaga gtacaaagtt gtcttaccca caggttctat aaatagtata
   169441 ctgtacagta acacagaact ttttgagaag gtcgataaga caaatactat ttatccccca
   169501 ctttggatac ggaaaactaa ctaatcagta gtacatttaa aatgacagtt taattagtaa
   169561 atttaggtta acatagttaa gacaataaat aacaagggag tataggatta tagtagatta
   169621 tagggtatat gattataggt atataggaga ttataggtat ataggagaat atatgattat
   169681 agaataaata agattatagg tatataggag aatatatgat tatagaataa ataagattat
   169741 aggaatggct aagctaaact aatattaagc tttttttttc aacgaaaacc taaatacatg
   169801 ggaaatggca gatatacaca tgttaaacat aagccacata tttattttct tcttgaacat
   169861 gaaacctttt tttcttctgt tgttggtata taaacaatag ggctgtttgc tgtagatgca
   169921 tgatcttcta taactgctgt ctcaggatga cgatgttttt ttaaactaaa attgtaggat
   169981 ggaatgagtg gaatatagct atgagtcgtt ttaccctgtt tcgtacagga atatttttta
   170041 caaatagtac gcagcaagca tattaataaa aatagagatg atatacagga gcatataatg
   170101 gataccaaca caaaggggta gcagttttta taccgttccg tatttttctt agctatcaat
   170161 tgatttactg taatatttat ctcgggaaat tttgttctac aaaattttgt ttggtattcc
   170221 agaaactcat gtcctggttt attcccgcag cttaaaaaat gatacagata cgtgtggttg
   170281 ttactaaaac taattcttct taagaaaaac tgcggaagaa gctttaggta cgtctgttcc
   170341 tgcttcagga ggaagtagta taagggacaa tttctttttc cgcacatcag attattgtag
   170401 tataggtagg ttggggtgtt ggagcgaata agttttctga gaatgttata atctatgaat
   170461 tgcagatcat tataccttag gtccaaaaac ttgagttcct tactaaagcc agctgcaatt
   170521 tcggaaatat ttttcatccc gcagcggata atgcggatgt cctgaaacgt ttttaaaata
   170581 cttgtattgt agcgaatact tatgttattt ttttgtaaat aatctatgtc gtgacaagtg
   170641 catgaaatac cagtagcatt agttggtata gtattatatg caggaagtat tatagtatca
   170701 ttgagaatcg tcacattgta cttataccat gtattatttt ctgatataaa gtatttgcaa
   170761 gtgaccggtg atttaacctt acctgctaaa ccacttccta aaaaaacaaa aaatatgaaa
   170821 acccttagca tcctgtatat actattaaaa atttataaaa ttaattttgt taaatttcat
   170881 ttaaacaaaa aaaaataatg tatatacatc agcaagaaat tatatacaga ttatataatt
   170941 ttctgatttt tttttgccat agcaaacatt aaaatgttaa gcactaaaat gttaagcact
   171001 aaaatgttaa gcactaaaat gttatggaac taaaatgtta agcactaaaa tgttatggaa
   171061 ctaaaatgtt atgcaactaa aagtatggaa ctaaaagcat gtaactaaaa gcatgtaact
   171121 aaaatgtaag cactaaaata tatatgctgc attactcatc atccatctct tcatcctcct
   171181 cttcttcatc ctcatcatca tcataggtta agatatatgt gtcatcttcc atttcttcat
   171241 cttcatgttc ataagcatca ctgggaatgg caggaacatt gaatgtagca tttttaaaat
   171301 attctatatc ttctgctgaa cactcatcta atgatttttt gacagtcttt ttaacttcca
   171361 tggcgtatga ttccaaatcc tctttatgca tgaatttacg gtagcttttg gccgcatcta
   171421 catttgctgg agaatccgta tttggctcat tgaacagtga gattacacta agaagaacag
   171481 tttcaatctt ttgagctgga gaccaagtca ttcccctttc ctcagggtta tctgtgtgta
   171541 agatagagat acatagtctc ccatcagcat agatattagg atgccacatt tcagagatga
   171601 atgttaattt gggtggttca tatggataat ttggaggaaa gttgatcttt gccttgaaca
   171661 agcctccctc ataaaaagtg tcaggtggac cctttaagat gacatcccat tcagtcagat
   171721 tattctcatt cactgagact ttaaaatttt cagaaggatt ctctgttagg tttctgtact
   171781 ctgccagtaa aaatctggaa accatggtta tttaatatta attaaatccc ttgacttatt
   171841 ttccctaaaa gtagatgaac ctcttttgtt ttttataggg ttcattttta ctaaaatttt
   171901 gaactggtaa acatccttaa cggcataatt attaagtgag aaggaggatc cgtataaaat
   171961 cctattttgg gggtggaaaa aagtttaagg gcataagtat gaactgagaa ggaggatctg
   172021 tataaaatcc taatttggcg gaagtggcta ttacgttaaa attagtaccg gcaaccgtaa
   172081 taatcatata gcccttatca tcaattttcc acattaaaag attattatat tcgtatgttt
   172141 gtccaatatg gattgttttc tcgccagatg ttacatgtgt tttggttgtt aatggctgaa
   172201 gcttagtaca gtcataaata agcccattac tactaagata tagaggagtg gtttgttgta
   172261 tagtttcata tgctaatatt ccatttttcc acgtaacggc ttgataatta tttatggtaa
   172321 tgagttgaaa tttcataagt aataggacat ttttagttgt cgatgtacat ttcaacggtg
   172381 ttttataaaa ataaaaaata ataattgtta aaactacgac aataacggcc aaaataattt
   172441 catacatttt ttataacaat tatacatagt atggtattta aaatattggc caaatttaaa
   172501 aaaacttcat gatttttaaa acagggaaaa agggaattag attgaataaa aaacgaaagc
   172561 acttgtctat atattttttt tatcatattg tcctgggttg catttttaac tggcagagaa
   172621 gtgtcagagt ggaatatcac tgttgtgggc ctataaggtc ttgttaaacc atgatcggtc
   172681 attgttttcg tactagtgtc atttagggtc gacctaatag ctcgatataa agtgataggg
   172741 gttaaactat cagaaatagt cttatctgtg ctaaaatgtg tatagtcatc tttatcacta
   172801 atattattag aaatggcagt tgttatataa ttactacttg ttgtgggtga aatactggtg
   172861 ttattagcaa tagcagtcgt taaataatta ctacctatta caagtaaact aatgctagct
   172921 acatttttaa cttcaataaa cctaaaaagc catactaaat acctaaacaa catcctgtta
   172981 taatatgagc agaaaaaaaa attaagtata attagggaat tagtcttgtt agcttactat
   173041 taagaattat tattcagatc cctatttagt tagaaactgt cgtatagtga ataagactca
   173101 tcatcggatg aagattccga ttcagacatg gattcttttt cttcctcaga ataatctgtt
   173161 tctacttcta caatagaaga atcagtgtca tcctcagaaa gagaagcgtt taaatatgga
   173221 ctatcttcta taacaacatt ttctgcctca taatcctcct cgtccatttc cattgtctgt
   173281 agaagaatgt ttttagcatc atcatactca tttctttttt tgttggaagg taatgcatcc
   173341 tcaatgcggt tcatgttaag ttccttcatt ttatggataa tttccgtaat tcgtgatatt
   173401 tttggcatgt aggatggttt taaggttaaa tccacaatga caggagaatt ttcatttgat
   173461 gtactctgat cttcgatttc tttatctaga atttttgtcc ttttttgagt actggatgtt
   173521 atcgaggaat tcatactctg aaatgatata tcaatgggtg ctgaacgctt ttttccaatt
   173581 aagccattct taggcgaatc atctctagtt aattcgtctt tcaacatact acttttagac
   173641 aaattatctt tagccaagct atccttagat atactacttc tagatatttt acctttaaat
   173701 aatatttttc tagacatgtt attcttaggc aaagtattaa ttcctatatt tttataagaa
   173761 ataggtttta tgcctttatt taaaggaatg tccatatcga agaactttct cttacgaata
   173821 ttttcaccac gagcaacttc cattttatct actatgggca gtgtattctg gctactctgt
   173881 tgtttactgt gataattcta tgaaaattga tttacaatca atttttagtt ttaaatatat
   173941 tgtggtacct aggacaaaga aagtatatat ggccaataat tattccacta aattgatttc
   174001 cggactgatg ggtatggaga catgttgtcc ctacaggcaa ccgcgaaact ggccgtagcg
   174061 gcaaacacat actccaagaa tatccatcca atattgaagg tctttgggct gtggtggaaa
   174121 aacaatacac tagatggacc tgttaaaata tgtaaccatt gtaatcaaat aatagtagga
   174181 gaatacccca tgtgtttcaa tcatggaatg agtatggatg tggctttaat tcgggcagtc
   174241 aaagaccgca atatatcttt agtccagctt ttcactgaat ggggaggaaa tattgattat
   174301 ggggcacttt gtgctaacac cccatctatg caaagattat gtgagagttt gggagccaag
   174361 cctccaaagg gccaaatgtt tatggatact cttatacatc tttcagatac cttggatgat
   174421 aatgatttaa ttagggggta tgagattttt gaagaaaata aagtattgga ttatgtcaat
   174481 ctcatgcaat taaaaataat tctttccttg aagacccgta tacctctcat ggaacaacta
   174541 gaccaaattg ccttaagaca gcttctgcag cgatattggt atgccatggc tgtacaacac
   174601 aacctaaaag cagctatcca ctattttgat aaccatattc ctaatataaa gccatttcgt
   174661 ctgcgctgtg ctttgtatct taatgattcc tttaaaatcc atgatgcttg taaaactgta
   174721 aatatggatc ctaatgagat gatgaacatt gcttgtcagc aggatttaaa ctttcaaagc
   174781 attctctata gttatatgtt aggagctgat attaataagg ccatgctaat gtctttgaat
   174841 catgggaatc tttctaatat gtggttttgt atagatttag gggcagatgc ttttgaggag
   174901 gcaggggcgc ttgctggaaa aaaaaataaa agagtgttgc agcatatatt aggtcttaac
   174961 atctttaagc gagagttgat tcctccttgt aaaaatcctg atccttctca aatccaactt
   175021 ctgttaaaaa actacactct aaaaaatgta tcaaccattt ttacttatta ttgtcagtag
   175081 tcattgttta tatcaggata tataacccat ttgtttaatc tttttttttg tattaggctt
   175141 cataatcgcc cacaaaaaaa agattaatct tttatcagat acctaaaacc ttttataagt
   175201 gagtctatga gatggatcat ctcttgatgg tcatcgtaag aagcaagctt tctagcaaaa
   175261 acgacagcgt taaagaattt attgcgctcg tgtctggata atacttttaa tagcgaacca
   175321 aaacagtatt taaaaatttg gcaacagttt ttttgggctg caataaacaa acacttgatc
   175381 agtgcctgct tcactttctg atcggacata tttgccgcat aacaggcttt tttaaactta
   175441 gtaatataat tatgtttcgc aagtaccatt aacaaggaag ctatgggaag ctgcttttct
   175501 tggtgaaatt cacgtaaaca tttgatggcc agtgcttgga agacagtgtg acttattaag
   175561 tcagaaatga tagttttcat ggttgtaaaa atatacatag gattttcttg ttctgtatat
   175621 agtttgaaaa gcttatcatt gcgtgaaatg atggccattt ttaatacaag atagtatagt
   175681 ttatctttag ataaaaatgc tttgcaagcc gtgattatgt cgatgttgtt gttatgaata
   175741 gcgatagaaa gtaatgtttc tattctgaat gtttttaaat gccttaacag aggaatgcag
   175801 tttatgttat tatatttaac aatactgtaa tacaccgaat caatgacggt catctgagca
   175861 tcaagccgat ttattagcaa atttaacgtt tttttggagg catgaccttt aatggcggca
   175921 ctaagagcgc atagtatagt aaaattgtta aatatatttt ggttaaagag aagcagtaat
   175981 attttccttc ggttatagta cgcagcatct gtgatgatga ttggacgata aacgttaaaa
   176041 tgggttaaca gctttttaaa aaaacggaag tagttttttt gtatcgctgt ttgcatcatc
   176101 gaaataatga gatggtcagg gtacgtaatg ggtaggtcac atgctacctc taacaaagaa
   176161 taatcaccca atctaaaggc tgtgttaaaa agcgtactat catcatacgt atcgaacact
   176221 cctgctgttg caaaccaagc aatgagatga atgtgccgtt ccttacaagc tatcgcaaat
   176281 agggcatttc ctatggaatg tcgaacaatg tactccctat ttttttccaa aatgttttga
   176341 aaattgtata gcgttgccgc atacagtaga cactccattc tggcgtgata atttttactt
   176401 ttgcatatga atagatggaa gaactcgaat aattcttgag aacttgttaa atgcataatg
   176461 tggtgatagc ttggtgtagt taaatgatgt gagaaaatgc attctattac atcttttcgg
   176521 ttatgtttta gtgcctgagc taaggcatat tcaggctcaa cccatagtac tagtgtttct
   176581 agaattctga tatttgcctg ctttgccaat gcatacttta aaacactctg gttggaaaac
   176641 attttgttat gaagatggac gacagtgtcc atttttatga tgggaccatt ccagtatagt
   176701 cctaaatgct gtagcagatc atttgttagg tctgaggcgt cctcgggagt catataaata
   176761 tgttgcaacg cttttttctg taaggagaac atttcgccgt aatcatataa aaaaaaatta
   176821 aaatttaagg atagatataa ttcaagcata acaactgtta atatttgtta ttaacaaaca
   176881 taaaatcaag atttataata ggacatttgc agtaaatata cagaatgtaa gtaaatggga
   176941 tattatctat cataatgaat caagggatat ttgtatagat taggattttc tgtaataaag
   177001 atatgaagat catcatagta gaatccatca atcacaatgc aaccaccttt aaggcataat
   177061 ttagtaaatt cagcactccc atcttctgga tgctttacaa ctaacattaa aaactcctca
   177121 gttacattat ctgttataaa gtatgatcct cctggagcca tatctagcat gtctcttatt
   177181 cccataaaat cctttttggg gtggtaaaaa cttagcaatt tcaatctctt ttctaggttt
   177241 ttttcttggt atttaagcca tttgttataa aacagttttc ttatgaaaat gcatttgaaa
   177301 atactgggaa tatttaacca tgcttcttcc gagcacatct ccagatattt actttctttg
   177361 tttcccatgt ctaatttatt gttcactaag ttagcaatga attagtatat aacctatttt
   177421 ataacctagt tataacctat cttataaccc attttataac ctatttataa ttggctatag
   177481 ctatgcataa tctaaatgat tacccctact aagcacccta cttttacata tatggattca
   177541 ctttttattt tgtaaactat tagaattatt ttataattat ttattttcat tgtaaatgag
   177601 tggatattta taaaaatcct caaccgtttt aagatagttt tctagagaga agtaattttt
   177661 accgttaata tataatgctt tcccattaaa atctagtttt gctatgttta gtgaaccgtt
   177721 ttctagatct ttttgaacaa gaaacagatt ttcatcggtt gcgtcgtccg taagcagaaa
   177781 ggtaccatta ggcttgttca taaacatacg ttctatttcg tcgtcatttt tttgtgaata
   177841 gaaaaaaccc aactttttaa tccgttttag ctctttttta tcaatctttc cagactgttt
   177901 tatatatatt ttattacaaa ttttagaatc ctctttggct tcattatact tattttgctt
   177961 gtcctctatt gacataactg tatttggtag gtaacttccg tcaaggtggt tccccatgtt
   178021 ttgagtaaat ttttaattca gttgtatact tgagactaaa ataaatataa aaatttaaaa
   178081 aataaaaatt atttttgtaa atctgtttat ggcttatagc ggtatagggg ggtcgataaa
   178141 aggtatcggg gtagtctcct acgatatcgt caattttggt atagtaacac ttgttatggt
   178201 agtattgtcc aaaacgagtg tgtatgcgcc gatgaagtgt ccgcccgcta atggggcagt
   178261 tccaggttaa gacaaccata tcacagtcaa aaagagagga aacggcatag gtgcccaaag
   178321 gttcattaaa cagcatacgc cgcatatatt ttagtttttt atcaccgtgg taatagtcac
   178381 agtttttcat gtcctgttta ataggattat tccccatcta tgatactata taaaaaattt
   178441 agtttttagc tttttcaaaa ctaaattttc cttatcacag cgtgtagaag aatatttaaa
   178501 gatgttatat cttttagcgg gacccaaaaa attctcatca cttatttttt tttattgttg
   178561 tagttcataa cagcgtttag gacttataac gatataaagg tctataaaat atatgcgggt
   178621 ataatcttat aaaatcatcg attttttcat aatattctcc gtttatataa taaagatcgt
   178681 aacagacatt gatgcgtaaa tgcattattc gcgtgttcgt tgggcagcta aaggatatca
   178741 caacgtagtt tttttgagaa aagacgaaac cacataagtc cctaagggtt cattgaatag
   178801 taaacgccat atctgtttta aattttgttg ttcaccatag tagtattcgc actttttcag
   178861 gtctttttta acaagcctat ttcccattta cgtttataaa tagatttaga aatgctatat
   178921 attacttgtt gatgaaagat taacacgtct tatatgtaga tgttttcttt aaaaatattt
   178981 gcattgcaac agacgtggtt ctttcttatc agaaatctca aaactcgtcc ttatgttaaa
   179041 ccttaaagtt taaaatttaa agaagtattt ataaaatata accatgggaa ctttttcagt
   179101 gacggcttct gcaaaaaatg acaatgccgt ttgtaagtat ttaaaagaac caatggttga
   179161 aaataaaaat tacaaaaaca tattaagaaa tgagcatgat aaaaaaaatt taaatgatgc
   179221 tctacgtcaa catatcactg ttcataatcc agtagttgat tggtgtaata actattcaac
   179281 attttcatct caggattttg aggaatataa aatttatata catagtgatc ttatggatgg
   179341 acgacctagt ccaaaaaaaa catggtgtgt aatactgtaa tatttgttag taatgaatta
   179401 atacactgaa attaatatac taaagtgtat ttctggctat tcccattatg gtagtaatat
   179461 cattactatt tttaagagct gggtgtggat ttgtgtaaaa atagcattct cctccatgtt
   179521 gtgatggctc tgtcatatca aattcccatc ctatgcaacc tttatgttgt aaacatgatg
   179581 attggtaagt atttatgcta aaccaatcat aactggtaaa aaaagtacca tcatctatac
   179641 gtgtttttcc aaatggagat tgaagatcag cagtagtgct attaaaccta taaaaaccag
   179701 gtgtataatt acatgaattg atggtaggat ctatattaat atcttttata tcctgtttta
   179761 tagcttctag acaactcata tcagtacatg ttccacgtac acagtgctgt cctttatctt
   179821 tacaatccgt atctgtctta catttttttt tcggtgggtt cagatggtaa taactcagta
   179881 ttaaaattat cacaagaata attgctataa gtatttgaat aacaggatga tacattttaa
   179941 tattaaatat attttttaat taaatgaata gatttaaata attctttaga aatattctac
   180001 aaagaatgaa atggatggtt caaaaaaaat gtaatatatt gttaggtcaa gtaaatttaa
   180061 tattttataa tccttttcta gctattgcca ttacaacatt atcctggtat ttaagagcag
   180121 gatgcggatc tatataaaac ttaggtgtat agttacataa atggatgtta ggatctagtt
   180181 taagacaggt atcctttata tatacagtct acatgtattt tacatttgtt aattttttag
   180241 tgattttaga agaaaaaagt caaaattgtt agaagaatat ttttatatta aaatgatata
   180301 agttacttta attattacac ttaacctgaa aagacttatt acctaaaata ttactaaaag
   180361 gtaaagtaat attgtgtaat tgagtccata acatgggtgg gaaacaaaaa tctcgtaata
   180421 tgaaaaacaa acatcctaga aagagtgcaa ttgttataag cttgtgtaac tttactttaa
   180481 agtaggaata taaaaatatg agtataagag gaataggcgc cattactaat attggctcca
   180541 acatcctgtt gtctacaaaa aaaaataact ttttttgggg aaaaaaatat tttcaaatag
   180601 agtgtgtgtt ataattgata tttttctttg tttagattct atcataatta ataaaatacc
   180661 acacgtattt atgttatgag aatagactgt tgatttttaa taagttttta ttaaaaattt
   180721 aggagtatag gtccggtgtt tattaaaata cttataatct ctaacaacat aattattaag
   180781 ttataaacta acttataata agggcctatc tatttttact gataaatatt tttaacccaa
   180841 tgattcaaga ttttaaagga ctttattaat gggagttatg tttgcccagc agatcataca
   180901 attatttatt tcgcaggtaa tctcagtctt atatacatat aataaaatac attacttaca
   180961 gcaaattatt aaacctccta gcaaggagcc tggatactgg cgtacctatg caaaccatca
   181021 cagattctgt tgggactgtc aaggtggcat ctataggaac aaggtattta aaaatcatct
   181081 ttctacgact aaggacctta atatagataa atatttgatg ggtttattta tctgcgcaaa
   181141 aaatgcaccc accaaataaa acacaaacat cctgtttatt tacttataaa atgtcgtcat
   181201 cctacatgat ataagtgatg aacaaggttt aataaaaata attcgtgttt tatttttgtg
   181261 tagtaagtaa atgcaaaata aaatcccaaa ttttaacctt ttcttttttt ttctatacaa
   181321 gatgttagaa atagtattgg caacgctgct gggtgatctg cagcaactta aggatcttac
   181381 acctaagcag cgggccgtag ctttcttccg agccaacacc aaagagctag aggactttct
   181441 ctaccccgat gggcagactg aggagttact ccctggattt cttcttaacc atttactaga
   181501 accctcaggc cctattgaaa ttttaaccgg atatcacctc tttcgtcaga atccaaaggc
   181561 aggtcgcttg cgaggccttg aggtgaaaat gcttgaacgg ttatatgatg ctaatattta
   181621 caatatgctg gctcggctac ggcctgagtt ggttcgtgac aaggctgttg agctatattg
   181681 gctttttcga gctattttaa tatgtcatgg tcccttggtt ttggagattg tacgacatga
   181741 gacgttggac tttgcagaaa ccgcctttat ctgtgctgct tactttagtg aaccttaggt
   181801 aatgtacgct ctttataact ttataccacc cactcatgca gtccttgctg atgccatcca
   181861 gatgtgtctt gagagcaaca gcgaggcagg gatttgctat gtctacctaa tgggaggtaa
   181921 cctcaagggc aaggtgcccg gctcgctgcg caaacgtctg cgtgccagtc cacttcggca
   181981 agaacgcaaa aagaaaaacg tccttccgcc ccacgaattc ctactcctgc tccacgggat
   182041 ttaatttttt tcgtaggagc gctactgaga ggatctcctc agcgttggca atccgacgtt
   182101 ggaagcggag cctatcagca gcagcctgtt cccaggggcc cttgcgatca atgtcatcgg
   182161 cttcccacac gtctactaaa ccatcatctg tagcaaaatg gacctttata tcccgttgtc
   182221 taatttttat actggaatag aacgccttcc acttagtatt tacttcgtga agagcgttat
   182281 tgttatcaaa tcctttatta aaatttttag aatcatgatt attgtcgttc aggggtactt
   182341 catttaatga catcaatgta ttctcaagag aggtattttc atcccagtca ctatcatcac
   182401 ttaaatcttc atttcccccg agaatgtagg ctaacatagg gttcgtgcct atatttgata
   182461 aatggtggga gacagattta ataggctcat tttgaacgga ggattttgaa ggacctggtt
   182521 gaatgctatt aagaggtttt ttacgacgtc tgcggctgcg tttatttctc ctcgtcattt
   182581 atagtttttt taaatacttg tttaaagcat gagtttaaat tttagatatc agtaacgtat
   182641 tctttagtat aaatcggtaa tgtttttgaa gaaaagagtt ctaatagaat aaatagttta
   182701 taataaatag tttacaataa ataagttaaa ttgggtgtta ggaacactat tttaaattga
   182761 tttttttccg gaaataatta ttgagtagat agaagtatga tgccatctac tttacaagca
   182821 cttgctaaaa aagtactggc cacaccgcat atatctaaaa aatattgtca gtctaaggag
   182881 tactgtcata tattaaaatg ttgtggttta tggtggcatg atgctccaat tacaatttat
   182941 ccttgtataa ataaaatatt gataaaaaca gcaagcttta aacatggttt agagttgaat
   183001 gtcgcattca tgaaagctgt acaggaaaat aattatgatc taataaggct gtttattgag
   183061 tggggtgcgg atatcaactt tgggttggcc actgttaata cagaccgtac ccgggacctg
   183121 tgccgggaac taggtgcgaa ggaagcttta agtgaaaaag aaattttaga aatatttgat
   183181 aaaatacagt atattaaaag tagcagtaat attattgtat cccatgaatt attatctaat
   183241 aacccccttt tcttaaataa tgatcaattg aaattaagaa tgttcgatga actacataaa
   183301 ctatcaatca actttgtatt acatgagata tcatttaatg aaatgctaac taggtattgg
   183361 tatagtatgg cgatactata taacctcacc gcagccattc aatattttta tcaatcctac
   183421 aagcatttta aagattggcg gttaatatgt gggcttgctt ataacaacgt gtttgacctt
   183481 catgaaattt ataataaaga gaagactgat atgaacattg atgaaatgat gcagttggcc
   183541 tgtatgtatg atggtaatta tacaaccatt tattattgtt ttatgttggg ggctgacatc
   183601 aatcgggcaa tgattgcctc gatcataaat ttttgtgatg gtaacttatt cctttgtata
   183661 gatttggggg ctgatgtatt tgaagagagt atgaaaatgg caatagaaga tcataatgac
   183721 gtattagaaa gtatcttatc atttaaaaat tattatagtt cagacgtttc tctgttatca
   183781 ttaaagacga cagatccaga aaaaattaat gccttgttag aagaagaaag ttacaaatca
   183841 aaaaataggt tgatatataa aagttattga tattacaaca ataactattt ttttttgcaa
   183901 aatttaaaat tttttgcaaa aaaaaatatg tccacaccat cttctttaca agtccttgtc
   183961 aaaagggtgc tggacttcca gcatgtatct gaagatgatt actgtatttt aaaatgttgt
   184021 ggattatggt ggcatggagg cccaatcata ctttctacta atgaggataa tcaaatgatg
   184081 ataaaatcag caagctttaa agatggttta gagataaatc tcgcattaat gaaggctgta
   184141 caagaaaaca attgtagcct aatagagctg tttaccgaat ggggtgcaga cattaattct
   184201 ggattggtta ctgtcaacac ggaatacacc cgaaacctat gtcgaaatct aggtgctaag
   184261 gagatattaa ataaacggga aattttagaa gtatttttaa aattaaagaa ttttaaaagt
   184321 agcagtaata ttattgtatc ccatgaatta ttagataata atcctctttt cctaagtgaa
   184381 gataatgatt atttgagaag aataattaat tgtaatctaa ggagaatatc aattaacttt
   184441 atattggatg aaatatcatt taatgaaaag ctaaccagat tctggtatag tcaggcggta
   184501 ctatataatc ttactgaagc tatccaatat ttctatcaaa aatataagca gtttaaagat
   184561 tggcgattaa tatgcgggct tgcttttaat aatgtgtttg atcttcatga aatatataac
   184621 aaagagaagg ttagtatgga tattaatcaa atgatagaga taacctgtgc atatatatgt
   184681 agttattcca ctatttacta ttgttttgta atgggagctg acattaatcg ggcaatgatt
   184741 acctcggtta caaaatctta tacttgtaac ttgttctttt gtatagattt aggagctact
   184801 gccttcgaag agtgtttaga aatagcaaaa caacaggata ataatgaatt agtaaaaata
   184861 ttatcattga aaaattatta tagtccagat agctccctta tatcattaaa aataacagat
   184921 ccggagaaaa ttaatatctt attagatgag gaaaattatg agtcaaaaaa tgggttaata
   184981 tatgaagaat ctaatataaa attatttttt cataatagcg atgatatatt ttgatagagg
   185041 ttttggtgct gatggatttt tataggatca catgactata attttatttt ttttcctaga
   185101 ccaaaaaaaa ttaaagtgat cgtgttataa ttaacatttt tttgtactcg gatcttagat
   185161 atagaaaggt gatatatgtt gttgttatca tcacatttat taagtatacg cagaaaagca
   185221 taacaccggc ttccatggtt tataaaagat cttttttgaa aaaacattaa attttagtcg
   185281 ctttcaatgt ctaagtaggt ttgccaatag tatacagcca aaatacttag cagaatatat
   185341 aaagtgaatt ctctaccaat aaattttata gagaaataac ataagattgc cataatttga
   185401 cactttaata tgaatatcag gaatgccaac aacgtgtaga ccaaacacca gacatcacaa
   185461 ataaacatag ctaaagattt ctccgcaaac cagtatgcac ggcggcaatt tattttcttc
   185521 ggaaaatata ttaagtttta taattccgca ggtggcgatc tgattcctca catcccaaaa
   185581 tcatgcgtac cgcggcgtgt cgtcgctgcc gtacggcggg ggcggcgccg cctcggccgg
   185641 ctttttttgc gccgcgcaga gcttgagcag gccctcgatg ccgtagcata tgaacagcac
   185701 cagcaggttg accgccagca cgtagaggaa ccacaccaga tagccgttca tggctggcgg
   185761 cgatttgtga caaaaaaaca ttaagtttta gtaccgcggc ggcggtatct caggcggcgg
   185821 cggggcggca acatttctta ttatatggat attatcacac acctcatcta tcatgcaata
   185881 tacgattgct aatatcaggt tgcccactag tatgcagaga aaccacgtaa gataaatatt
   185941 catcctggcg gcgttttttg acgaaaaaac attaaatttt agcccggcat tttttgatgc
   186001 ctactgcaat aacgcccacc acagcagcag gaataatttt aatgtttaac gccaacaaca
   186061 gcaggaataa ttttaatctt taatgccaac aacagcagta ataattttaa tctttaacgc
   186121 caacaacagt attaataatt ttaatgttta acgcctacca cagcagtatt aataatttta
   186181 atgtttaacg cctaccacag cagtaggaat aattttaatg taggaataat tttaatgttt
   186241 aacgccaaca gcagcagtaa taattttaat gtttaacgcc aacaacaaca ggaataattt
   186301 taatgtttaa cgccaacagc agcagtaata attttaatgt ttaacgccaa caacaacagg
   186361 aataatttta atctttaacg cccacccgca aaattcgtcc ggcccgccac agcaacagaa
   186421 taattttaaa ctttgacgcc caccaaaacg gtatgcattt tggcaccgcg aaattccttc
   186481 cggccagccg caacttgtgt aactacctct ccgccgccgc cgcgaaattc tgcatcttgt
   186541 gtaactacct ttccgcaccg caaaaccgca aaaataatta ttcccccgta aaaaaaaata
   186601 attatttttt tttcacaaaa aagatctgca ctataatata aaattgtacc tgctttatat
   186661 ataataaatt t
//
