# Supplementary material for: A synthetic genomics-based African swine fever virus engineering platform
Source: Sci Adv. 2025 Mar 26;11(13):eadu7670. doi: 10.1126/sciadv.adu7670 (PMC11939070; doi:10.1126/sciadv.adu7670)
Supplement: Supplementary file 2 — Data S1 to S5 [file sciadv.adu7670_data_s1_to_s5.zip › adu7670_data_s2.gb]

LOCUS       ASFV_KenyaDCD2vmCh31HetFin       186671 bp    DNA     linear   VRL 12-JAN-2025
DEFINITION  ASFV_Kenya_IX_1033_WSL.
ACCESSION   0
KEYWORDS    .
SOURCE      ASFV_Kenya_IX_1033_WSL.
  ORGANISM  ASFV_Kenya_IX_1033_WSL.
FEATURES             Location/Qualifiers
     source          1..186671
                     /organism="ASFV_Kenya_IX_1033_WSL"
                     /note="Annotations transferred from African swine fever
                     virus strain Ken06.Bus (KM111295)"
     repeat_region   1..2150
                     /Identical_Bases="2,150"
                     /Mismatched_Bases=0
                     /Frequency=2
                     /Percent_Identical="100%"
                     /All_Locations="1+; 187,015-"
                     /annotation_group="Repeat 1"
                     /Color="#cc0000"
                     /modified_by="walter.fuchs"
                     /label="Repeat 1"
     misc_feature    2151..2152
                     /Original_Bases
                     /label
                     /note="Geneious type: Editing History Insertion"
     misc_feature    2196
                     /Original_Bases="A"
                     /label="A"
                     /note="Geneious type: Editing History Replacement"
     CDS             2576..3100
                     /gene="BA71V-KP177R"
                     /codon_start=1
                     /product="BA71V-KP177R"
                     /note="similar to African swine fever virus E75 strain
                     E75of INSD accession FN557520"
                     /translation="MLHIKMTISTLLIALIVLLIIILVVFLYYKKQQPPKKVCKVDKD
                     CGSGEHCVRGTCSSLSCLDAVKMDKRDVKMDSKISSCKFTPNFYHFTDTAAEQEFGKT
                     WHSIKITPSPGESRTSQEICERYCLWGTDDCTGWEYFGDEKDGTCNIYINPHLALKYT
                     KDHVLYLPRNHKYA"
                     /modified_by="walter.fuchs"
                     /label="KP177R"
     CDS             complement(3240..3491)
                     /gene="BA71V-L83L"
                     /codon_start=1
                     /product="BA71V-L83L"
                     /note="similar to African swine fever virus E75 strain
                     E75of INSD accession FN557520"
                     /translation="MDTSLKNNDGALEADNKNYQNYKDEPDKISDVLDDTKYNLMVEC
                     CHKNYSTFAPQWDVNERNYIDIPEGPSAKKSIVHRCTII"
                     /modified_by="walter.fuchs"
                     /label="L83L"
     CDS             complement(3574..3852)
                     /gene="BA71V-L60L"
                     /codon_start=1
                     /product="BA71V-L60L"
                     /note="similar to African swine fever virus E75 strain
                     E75of INSD accession FN557520"
                     /translation="MGDTLSKQMSSTETLSFKEEQAHCNNKTSENQPKIIDDNKCTDS
                     QNTDSQNTDSQNTDSQNTDSQDTDSQNTDSSKVYSIALNKDWHLYVMI"
                     /modified_by="walter.fuchs"
                     /label="L60L"
     CDS             complement(4035..5096)
                     /gene="MGF 360-3L"
                     /codon_start=1
                     /product="MGF 360-3L"
                     /note="similar to African swine fever virus E75 strain
                     E75of INSD accession FN557520"
                     /translation="MQPSTLQTLTKRVLATQHVSKDDYCILKRCGLWWHDAPITLYTD
                     GEQILIKTPCYKEGIKLNTALVLAVKENNYDLIVLFTEWGANINYGLLSVNKEHTRNL
                     CRKLGAKEGLEASEVLRFFFETKRHKTSSNIILCHKLFSNNPFLQNVNMVELRMIIYW
                     ELKDLTTNLIVNESSFTEMLTKYWYGIAVKYNLKEAIQYFCQEYEHLNEWRLICALSF
                     NNVFELHEICNTMNMNINKMMQLACMRDNNFLTIYYCFALGADINCAMYDSVSNFRIE
                     NMFFCMDLGADAFEESLELAELHGYSVIVDILSLKIYKANPILLAKETDPEKINTLLK
                     NYYPKNMLAYDICNVDNYL"
                     /modified_by="walter.fuchs"
                     /label="MGF 360-3L"
     CDS             complement(5290..6105)
                     /gene="MGF 110-1L"
                     /codon_start=1
                     /product="MGF 110-1L"
                     /note="similar to African swine fever virus E75 strain
                     E75of INSD accession FN557520"
                     /translation="MFALQIFTLLSIPTLFYTYELVEPLELTRTPPEKELGYWCTYAN
                     HCRFCWDCQDGICRNKAFKNHSPILENDYIANCSVYHHNNFCTYYVTSIKPHKIYRTE
                     CPQHISHEWHEAVIRKWQKLLTYGFYLVGCVLVVNYIRKRSLRTIIYLVVLLVIFFLL
                     SQLMLYRELEHKKHKIGSIPPERELEHWCTYGKYCDFCWDCQNGICRNKVFKNHPPIG
                     EHDFIRHNCWTIHLPNRCYYQKVYKYSDTHIMECSQPTHYKWYDNLMKKQDIM"
                     /modified_by="walter.fuchs"
                     /label="MGF 110-1L"
     CDS             complement(6248..6589)
                     /gene="MGF 110-2L"
                     /codon_start=1
                     /product="MGF 110-2L"
                     /translation="MGFFSYLSLVLVGLASLTSLASLANLQDFSTDNPLEEELRYWCQ
                     YMQNCRFCWACQNGLCKNKVLKDMPSVQEHSYPMEHCMIHRQCKYVRDGPIFQVECMM
                     QTYDVIHLLNA"
                     /modified_by="walter.fuchs"
                     /label="MGF 110-2L"
     CDS             complement(6688..7062)
                     /gene="MGF 110-3L"
                     /codon_start=1
                     /product="MGF 110-3L"
                     /translation="MLVIFLGILGLLANQVFGLPAKNAGHLHSTEEPPKEELGYWCTY
                     MESCRFCWDCEHGICKNKVNESMPWIIENSYLTPCMVSRWYNQCTYDEGNGQYHTMDC
                     SDPVPHNTPHRLGMKIYEREDL"
                     /modified_by="walter.fuchs"
                     /label="MGF 110-3L"
     CDS             complement(7412..7786)
                     /gene="MGF 110-4L"
                     /codon_start=1
                     /product="MGF 110-4L"
                     /translation="MLVIFLGILGLLANQLSGMPTQAGGHLRSTDNPPEEELEYWCTY
                     MESCKFCWECTHGLCKNKVNESMPTIIENSYLTSCEVSRWYNQCTYDEGNGHYHVMDC
                     SDPVPHNRPHRLGMKFYKKEDL"
                     /modified_by="walter.fuchs"
                     /label="MGF 110-4L"
     CDS             complement(7982..8353)
                     /gene="MGF 110-5L"
                     /codon_start=1
                     /product="MGF 110-5L"
                     /translation="MLVIFLGLLGLLANQVLGLPNQPAGQLHPTDNPPKEELGYWCTY
                     TESCKFCWNCQNGLCEGKLENTTILENEYVQSCIVSRWLNKCMYDLGQGIHHVMPCSE
                     PKPWNPYKILKKEWKENVSQN"
                     /modified_by="walter.fuchs"
                     /label="MGF 110-5L"
     CDS             complement(8575..8931)
                     /gene="MGF 110-6L"
                     /codon_start=1
                     /product="MGF 110-6L"
                     /translation="MLVIFLGILGLLASQVSSQPVGQLRPTEDPPENELEYWCTYMES
                     CQFCWDCQDGNCINKVDGSVIYKNEYVQPCSVSRWLNKCMYDLDKGIYHTMNCSQPRS
                     WNPYKCFRKEWKKDEL"
                     /modified_by="walter.fuchs"
                     /label="MGF 110-6L"
     CDS             complement(9892..10173)
                     /gene="p285L"
                     /codon_start=1
                     /product="p285L"
                     /translation="MLLEEVILIALILIWIAIILYSSIQIRIKPGSSVPHRCECGHKA
                     SNESPRPGFHRCEYDHPQFERTHFCNRHSCIPCCSPHQACLRFQSYHRV"
                     /modified_by="walter.fuchs"
                     /label="285L"
     CDS             10915..11283
                     /gene="MGF 100-1R"
                     /codon_start=1
                     /product="MGF 100-1R"
                     /translation="MVKLFYNPIKCLFYRRSCKKKLRKALKKLNFYHPPKECCQIYRL
                     LENAPGGTYFITENMTNELIMIAKDPVDKKIKSVKLYLTGNYIKINQHYYINIYMYLM
                     RYNQIYKYPLICFSKYSKIL"
                     /modified_by="walter.fuchs"
                     /label="MGF 100-1R"
     CDS             complement(11406..12278)
                     /gene="MGF 110-9L"
                     /codon_start=1
                     /product="MGF 110-9L"
                     /translation="MKVIVFLLVLMEVQRVIQSQPFPGTGELPMTRRPPKRELEYWCT
                     YARSCDFCWDCRHGVCKNKVFEKHPLIKKNDYIQICRVSRYGEKCRYFTDSKIRRFHI
                     MSCTNPTYYDWFDELMQVREDRIIDVENIKHTCLCMVATIALMVYIRKQYSRMRMQAA
                     TRLLIFLGIYLLLGILMTNIIMNLPLSTDNPMQMRRSPKEDLKFWCTYAKHCDFCWTC
                     KNGMCKNKVFKDHPTIIENDYIVNCTVSRWHDRCMYEAHFRIHYQHNMNCSQPTELEW
                     FTALKRHVINQDDL"
                     /modified_by="walter.fuchs"
                     /label="MGF 110-9L"
     CDS             complement(12521..13363)
                     /created_by="walter.fuchs"
                     /Color="#ff00ff"
                     /modified_by="walter.fuchs"
                     /label="MGF 110-11L "
     misc_feature    13011
                     /Original_Bases
                     /label
                     /note="Geneious type: Editing History Insertion"
     CDS             complement(13964..14731)
                     /gene="MGF 360-4L"
                     /codon_start=1
                     /product="MGF 360-4L"
                     /translation="MNSLQVLTKKVLIENKVFSNYHEDDICILQQLGLWWENGPIGFC
                     KQCKMVTIGSMSCSDVDSYELDRALVKAVKENQTDLIKLFVLWGAEINYGIICAKTEK
                     MKDLCIQLGADPEFLDKGLYDMFVYLVKQKKVLLAIDIYYDNILILDSFDSHDFHMLI
                     DFMYNRFILNLDEKEEMTRNTLILKFWYKFAIDFNLVKPIRYLSKKFPHLDYWRLKTA
                     IYLGNVAEVYYAYFRENIRLDPNHMMSIACIHIPEIN"
                     /modified_by="walter.fuchs"
                     /label="MGF 360-4L"
     misc_feature    15205..15207
                     /Original_Bases
                     /label
                     /note="Geneious type: Editing History Insertion"
     CDS             complement(15581..16708)
                     /gene="MGF 360-7L"
                     /codon_start=1
                     /product="MGF 360-7L"
                     /note="similar to African swine fever virus E75 strain
                     E75of INSD accession FN557520"
                     /translation="MNSLQVLTKKVLIENKAFSNYHEDDSFILQQLGLWWENGPIGFC
                     KQCKIVTIGSMSCSDVDSYELDRALVKAVKENQTDLIILFVLWGANINYGIMCAKMER
                     TKDLCIQLGADPEFLDKKLYNMFVNLIKQQKVLLPIDIYYDNILILDSFNSHDFHALI
                     NFIYNRFILNLDEKEKMTRNTFVLKFWFKFAIEFNLVKPIRYLSKKFPHLDDWRLKTA
                     VYLGNVDEIHHAYFQENIRLDPNHMMSFACMYPQNKLGIYYCFALGANINTALETLIR
                     FINHEVNREITFFSNYGIWSNIHFCISLGANPDTKKIQETLLREEKNVIMKLLFKKGL
                     LSPHSILHKKILEPSEVRKIISTYEHTETFHSFSSLRDNLR"
                     /modified_by="walter.fuchs"
                     /label="MGF 360-7L"
     CDS             17793..18008
                     /gene="BA71V-X69R"
                     /codon_start=1
                     /product="BA71V-X69R"
                     /note="similar to African swine fever virus E75 strain
                     E75of INSD accession FN557520"
                     /translation="MLLLYTVMILTCIIYKLVPDNKYWPIHMFFFIIVYIVYMYEKLD
                     IHEKSQFWNHTMARLSGCPVPTIICNC"
                     /modified_by="walter.fuchs"
                     /label="X69R"
     CDS             complement(18306..19112)
                     /gene="MGF 300-1L"
                     /codon_start=1
                     /product="MGF 300-1L"
                     /note="similar to African swine fever virus E75 strain
                     E75of INSD accession FN557520"
                     /translation="MVSLTTCCLKNIVNQHAHLENTVLLYHLGLRWNCKTLYQCTQCN
                     GVNYTNLHSDQCKNKDLFLMKVIVKKNLAVARTLLSWGASPEYARLFCRNTDEEQALN
                     LQHMVEVPSYKILKRLTMSYKENDEQLLITFYLLNLSTNVSANLREQVRFNIVSYIIC
                     DLAIHQTFKTFYAKNYSLSTLYCIFLAIYYKLYTALRKMVKIYPGLKSFAYLIGFMFD
                     DETIMETYSSTDDEILECKNKIIAIKGCYGNIHCRSDIDHMYAFSQNNFW"
                     /modified_by="walter.fuchs"
                     /label="MGF 300-1L"
     CDS             19881..20189
                     /created_by="walter.fuchs"
                     /Color="#ff00ff"
                     /modified_by="walter.fuchs"
                     /label="MGF 300-2R (F1)"
     misc_feature    20163^20164
                     /Original_Bases="A"
                     /label="A"
                     /note="Geneious type: Editing History Deletion"
     CDS             20174..20422
                     /created_by="walter.fuchs"
                     /Color="#ff00ff"
                     /modified_by="walter.fuchs"
                     /label="MGF 300-2R (F2)"
     CDS             complement(20511..21503)
                     /gene="MGF 300-4L"
                     /codon_start=1
                     /product="MGF 300-4L"
                     /note="similar to African swine fever virus E75 strain
                     E75of INSD accession FN557520"
                     /translation="MLSLFNIALKALTLKKSDEFLKRDKEILTRLGLCCKNYNIIDKC
                     SECGNICPNGQQHGACININYLLIYAVKRDNYMLAYRLLSWGANEKFANYFRRPLPHL
                     KPLIPKKELTPKDIKQLAYEHFHSDSELITIFEVFRRCRNINDCLKFFYKKNIEFEIY
                     FARLHVYIKTSYKRSWYWFCIFIAVKHSMNQALNKIIKTSVPRFYHKTTLNLVLFLSA
                     CFYENVEWMKSFFYKENKKIQKRMLNYGMEWAATHGKVRTFICCYTLGGTASLELYKR
                     AYYYERFMIMALCSYLANIQINNPWAGLNPYMMMQNKEKFLPLKFSEETQYFYI"
                     /modified_by="walter.fuchs"
                     /label="MGF 300-4L"
     CDS             complement(21657..22616)
                     /gene="MGF 360-8L"
                     /codon_start=1
                     /product="MGF 360-8L"
                     /note="similar to African swine fever virus E75 strain
                     E75of INSD accession FN557520"
                     /translation="MLSLQTLAKKALAKQSVPEEYHYILKYCGLWWQNKPIHLCDYCN
                     YVIVNSTPFKGELHLDVALIMAIKENNHDLIRLFTEWGANIYYGLSCARTEYTQELCR
                     KLGAKDGLDKKDIFIGLLRHKTSNNIILCHEIFNKNPMLGILNMQELAGEIHRELKHL
                     IFYILDNVPINTLVKYWYAIAVKYKLKRAISFFFQTYDHLNMWRLMCAISFNNVFDLH
                     EIYEQKIVHMDIDKMMHLACMQDDNFLTIYYCFVLGADIDRAINVTLWHHQTNNLYFF
                     KDLKGLKEQNGLTARPLLLPNITDPKKIYTMLKNYLPISSNSR"
                     /modified_by="walter.fuchs"
                     /label="MGF 360-8L"
     CDS             complement(22788..23852)
                     /gene="MGF 360-9L"
                     /codon_start=1
                     /product="MGF 360-9L"
                     /note="similar to African swine fever virus E75 strain
                     E75of INSD accession FN557520"
                     /translation="MVLSLQTLTKKVLARQYPAECHHHFLKCCGLWWHDGPIVYHQNQ
                     KKIWSPIFTDGVTLNAALVKAVKENNYDLIKLFTEWGANIDYSLLAVNTEYTRDLCRE
                     LGAKEQLNQQEILHFFNMVKRDLTGSNIILCHEVFSHNSILETVNRTKLRGIIYEQME
                     ALMENTDVLSELLTKYWYGMAVEFNLTKAIHYFYQRYDHLHEWRLMCALFYNNVFDLH
                     ELCAKEKVHMDMDKMLKWACRKNYNYLTIYYCCIVLGADLNKAMFHSILFYNLGNMFF
                     CIDLGADAFEEGKTLAYQNDKSFIASILSLNCYSMNDSLSLNEIDPIVIKRMLKNYHS
                     KNMSMAHKYYIKYGFNNMDD"
                     /modified_by="walter.fuchs"
                     /label="MGF 360-9L"
     CDS             complement(23936..25006)
                     /gene="MGF 360-10L"
                     /codon_start=1
                     /product="MGF 360-10L"
                     /note="similar to African swine fever virus E75 strain
                     E75of INSD accession FN557520"
                     /translation="MFPSLQSFAKKILASQHVLPEDYYHILKYCGLWWYTAPISLDCK
                     HMLIRLPYFADGLDLNTALMIAAKENNYQLIKLFTEWGANINYGYICANTQPTREFCW
                     ELGANYRMDKKKVIHMFFKFIENKTSQYIILCHKLFNENPFPTYVIIREIKSSLYWRL
                     RRLVEDEDLLRDVSDGDMLTIYCFMVALQNDLREAVSYFYEHFKHMNTWWLICALYFN
                     KLSDLHYLYEQEKIRIDINEMMRIACTKDNNFLTMYYCFILGADINMAMLAAIQFFNI
                     DNLFFCIDLGANAFEEAKALAEQRDYYLISQRLSLDIYHPDPSLFTLKEANPKKIYHL
                     LNNYKSKSMLAYLDYHINDTTS"
                     /modified_by="walter.fuchs"
                     /label="MGF 360-10L"
     CDS             complement(25033..26094)
                     /gene="MGF 360-11L"
                     /codon_start=1
                     /product="MGF 360-11L"
                     /note="similar to African swine fever virus E75 strain
                     E75of INSD accession FN557520"
                     /translation="MLPSLQSLSKKVLAKQCIPVDQYHILKSCGLWWYDGPITFYTYR
                     NKMFIKSTCFSEGIELNTVLMKAAKENNHDLIKLFTEWGADINYGLVCAHSEHTRDLC
                     RELGAKDRLDKEYILKIFFDTTRNKTDSNIILCHEMFSNNPNLKHVDDLDLREEIMWE
                     LRGLMEITYMLDHDNSFSNMLTKYWYAIAVDYGLKKAIHYFYQKYTHLHRWRLMCALF
                     YNNVFDLHELYEIERIRMDIDEMMHIACIQDYSYSTIYYCFIMGANINQAMFVSIQNY
                     NLGNMFFCIDLGANAFEEGKALAIQKENYLIADALSLKHYNPVISLLSAVTDPEKINS
                     MLKNYHSKNMVVFLDYERR"
                     /modified_by="walter.fuchs"
                     /label="MGF 360-11L "
     CDS             26283..27875
                     /gene="MGF 505-1R"
                     /codon_start=1
                     /product="MGF 505-1R"
                     /note="similar to African swine fever virus E75 strain
                     E75of INSD accession FN557520"
                     /translation="MFSLQNLCRKTLPDCKLPEFFDDYVLQLLGLYWENHGTIQRAGN
                     NCVLIQQHNLIPVNEALRIAASEENYEIVSLLLAWEGNLYYAIIGALEGNHHNLIRKY
                     DDQIKDHHEILPFIDDPVIFHKCHTMRRCFFNCILYQAVKYSKFSVLLYFKYILKENL
                     PLVHSLIEKAYKYHNYEVIKWIYENLHIYDIINTFKCAIAHKDLRLYCLGYTFVYNRI
                     VPYKYYHLDIRILLRLQLLHKVTAKGYLDFILETLKYDHNTNNIDIILTQAATYNHRN
                     ILTYFIPQSTYAQIEQCLFVAIKTNASKKTLNLLLSHLNLSIKLVKKLSQYVVAYKST
                     NIISILSRQQKKKIYLDIILTKVVKNAVFNKFVIGCMVTFSINPERIVKMAARIKKMK
                     LVKNISEHVWKNHAVKLKHLKHAVHTMKHQEGKNRLMNFIYDHCYYHMQEEEIFSLAR
                     FYAIHHAPKLFDVFYDCCILDTIRFKSLLLDCSHIIVKNAHDASINIVNKYIGNLFAM
                     GVLSKKEILQDYPSIYSKDYML"
                     /modified_by="walter.fuchs"
                     /label="MGF 505-1R"
     CDS             complement(27927..28982)
                     /gene="MGF 360-12L"
                     /codon_start=1
                     /product="MGF 360-12L"
                     /translation="MLPSLQSLTKKVLARQCLPEDQHYLLKCYDLWWNNAPITFDHNL
                     RLIKLAGIQEGLDLNMALVKAVKENNYSLIKLFTEWGANINYGLISVNTEHTWDLCRE
                     LGAKKTLNEGDILQIFIDLKFYKTSSNIILCHEVFSDNLLLKRVNNLKMRIEIFWELR
                     GIIEKTDLLNNEFSLNTLLLKYWYAIAVRYNLKEAIQYFYQKYTHLNTWRLTCALCFN
                     NVFDLHEAYEKDKICMDLEEMMRIACIKDHNLSTIYYCYMLGANINQAMLTSIQYYNI
                     ENIFFCMDLGADAFEEGMALVGQEGYEPIRNILSLKIYSPATTPLPKSTDPEIIDHAL
                     KNYFSKNMMVFLTYDLR"
                     /modified_by="walter.fuchs"
                     /label="MGF 360-12L"
     CDS             complement(29142..30203)
                     /gene="MGF 360-13L(FRAG-2)"
                     /codon_start=1
                     /product="MGF 360-13L(FRAG-2)"
                     /note="similar to African swine fever virus E75 strain
                     E75of INSD accession FN557520"
                     /translation="MSSPLSLQTLVKKTIAGTSCLSIDEHILKYCGLWWHDAPLKLYI
                     DRGRIYIKSGFLGEDIDLCVALIIAVKENNYSMIKLFTEWGAYINYSLLSINTKHARD
                     LCRQLGAKETLDDYDIFCIFNKIMHNKTSGSIILCHEIFINNPNLENNFAAQLRRLIY
                     KRLCGLIEIKETDELSELLVKYWYANAVQYDHKDAICFLDEKYTDLDEWRLKCYLCYN
                     KIYELHDIYHKGKIQIDVNEMLSLACIRDNNLLTIYYCYALGGNINQAMLTSVQYYNI
                     GNIYFCIDLGGNAFEEGSAIARQNGYNFLSHSLVLNIYSSDASLPLNLKDPEEISSLL
                     KNYKSKNLSIILDYSHKIL"
                     /modified_by="walter.fuchs"
                     /label="MGF 360-13L"
     CDS             complement(30416..31489)
                     /gene="MGF 360-14L"
                     /codon_start=1
                     /product="MGF 360-14L"
                     /note="similar to African swine fever virus E75 strain
                     E75of INSD accession FN557520"
                     /translation="MLSLQTLAKKVVACNYLSSDYDYTLQRFGLWWDLGPIHLCNTCK
                     QIFSYQHLQCFSVDDLCLDAALVKAVKSDNLELIRLFVDWGANPEYGLIRVPAVHLKR
                     LCTELGGLTPVSESRLLEILKEVADLKSCAGVLLGYDMFCHNPLMETVTRTTLNTVMY
                     TRSKIPLTGDTAHLLLTKFWFALALRHNFTKAIHYFYEKHKNQLYWRLTCSLYFNNIF
                     DLHELCSKKEICISPNLMMKFACLREENYAAIYYCHMLGASPDYGMNLSIYNNNTLNL
                     FFCIDLGATNFDRARLIAHRVYMYNLSNIFLVKQLFSRDASLVLNITEPQAIYDMLKT
                     YTSKNLKRAEEYFTAHPEIVVID"
                     /modified_by="walter.fuchs"
                     /label="MGF 360-14L"
     CDS             31724..33298
                     /gene="MGF 505-2R"
                     /codon_start=1
                     /product="MGF 505-2R"
                     /note="similar to African swine fever virus E75 strain
                     E75of INSD accession FN557520"
                     /translation="MFSLQDLCRKHLFILPDVFGEHVLQQLGLYWEKHGSLQRIGNDH
                     ILIRRDLILSINEALKIAAEEGNNEVVKLLLLWKGNLHYAIIGALQGDQYDLIHTYEN
                     QIEDYHHILPLIQDAKTFEKCHALERFCDVPCLLEHATKHNMLPILQKYQEELFIRVY
                     LRETLFELACLWQRYDILKWIEQTMHVYDLKIMFNIAISKRDLSMYSLGYILFFNRGN
                     TDVALATLLTQHLEKTAAKGLLHFVLETLKYGGNINIVLSQAVKYNHRKLLDYFLRQL
                     PRKNIEKLLLLAVQERASKKTLNLLLSYLNYSVKRIKKLLRYVIEHESTLVIRILLKK
                     RINLIDAVLEKTVRYFSMTKVRTIMDELSINPEKVIKMAVQKMRTDIVIHTSYVWEDD
                     LERLIRLKNMLYTIKYEHGKKMLIKVIHGIYKNLYGEKEKVMFNLAKFYAAQNAATQF
                     KDTCKDCCKLDVARFKQLILDCLDIITKKTCLSIMEILENHIISLFAMKMMTEDEKNL
                     GLEILYKVISYKMISY"
                     /modified_by="walter.fuchs"
                     /label="MGF 505-2R"
     CDS             33385..34233
                     /gene="MGF 505-3R"
                     /codon_start=1
                     /product="MGF 505-3R"
                     /note="similar to African swine fever virus E75 strain
                     E75of INSD accession FN557520"
                     /translation="MSSSLQELCRKNLPDHILPEFFDDYILQLLGLHWQDHGSLQRTE
                     KNQVLVQQEPIHINEALKVAASEGNYEIVELLLSWKADPRYAVVGALESKYYDLVYKY
                     YDQVKDCHDILPLIQNSETFERCHELNNCSLKCLFKHAVIYDKLPILQKYASYLDGWP
                     YCNQMLFELACKKQKYNMAVWIEGVLGVGNFTILFTIAIIKRDLQLYSLGYSMILEKM
                     YSCGYDPTFLLNHYLRIVSTKGLLPFVLKTIEYGGSKEIAITLAKKYQHENILRYFET
                     RKTQEC"
                     /modified_by="walter.fuchs"
                     /label="MGF 505-3R"
     CDS             34911..36041
                     /gene="MGF 505-4R"
                     /codon_start=1
                     /product="MGF 505-4R"
                     /note="similar to African swine fever virus E75 strain
                     E75of INSD accession FN557520"
                     /translation="MWRLVQNAIKYNMLSILQKHRNLLTDEGDNQELFEKACEEQKYD
                     IILWIGQTLMLDEPECIFDTALERIDFSLLTVGYSLLFDNKMSSIDIHDEEDLTSLLT
                     EHLKKAATKGCLFFMQEILKYGGNVNIAVLSKAIKYNHRKILDYFIRRQKCLSREGIE
                     KLTLIAIKCGGSKKTLNLLLSYLNYSVQNMIGKIVEAVINDGDFTIIIILKKKKINLV
                     DPVLAGFLDLFHSYCFIKVFIHEFAIRPEKIIKMAARKDKLDIIIEFFNDIYPHKDDL
                     ETVFNILKNIVNTMKHKEGKEILIGLIHKIYRIIHLENKEMFKLVRFYVMHNANIQFI
                     SICKDCFNLAGFKPFLSECLDIAIKKNYPDIVRNIKIQLKYE"
                     /modified_by="walter.fuchs"
                     /label="MGF 505-4R"
     CDS             36070..37578
                     /gene="MGF 505-5R"
                     /codon_start=1
                     /product="MGF 505-5R"
                     /note="similar to African swine fever virus E75 strain
                     E75of INSD accession FN557520"
                     /translation="MFSLQEICRKNIYLLPDWLGEHVVQRLGLYWKKHGTLQRIGDDY
                     VLIQQDLIIPINEALRMAGEEGNDEVIELLLLWKGNVHYAIIGALEGDHDNLIRKLYD
                     QIEDCHSILPLIQDPKTFEKCHELDESCNISCLVLYAVKNDMFCILQNYIMRLSGGDI
                     QEVFETACRLQKYDIVTWMGQNIAIYYPGVIFDIAFDKMNVSLLSIGYTLLFEHHINN
                     MIENNMDTNSLLMQHLEWAASTGFLHFMLETLKYGGDVTIIELSAAVKYDHRKVLDYF
                     LRRKKLPRETLEKLLLVAICEACSKKTLNLLLSYLNYSVNNIRKKIIQYVKQYETTLI
                     IKILWKKRKINLIDPILADFVGYHNYTYLINFMREFSIYPERIIKMAARVAREDLVIK
                     FSKKVCKDPIDRLNYLKTLVYTMKHKAGKRMLIYTIHNLYKASYLESKEMFKLARFYA
                     RHDATFQFISICHDLSKLNIDIKNLLSECLEIAIKNNYPRIIKAIKMDMNYE"
                     /modified_by="walter.fuchs"
                     /label="MGF 505-5R"
     CDS             37759..39345
                     /gene="MGF 505-7R"
                     /codon_start=1
                     /product="MGF 505-7R"
                     /note="similar to African swine fever virus E75 strain
                     E75of INSD accession FN557520"
                     /translation="MFSLQDLCRKNTFFLPNDFSKHTLQLLGLYWKEHGSVHRTEKDN
                     IMIQNELILTVNDALQLAGEEGDTDMVELLLLWEGNLHYAIIGALKNEHYNLICEYHS
                     QIEDWHALLPLIQDPETFEKCHELSLGCDLSCLLQHAVKHNMLSILMKYKEDLLNILF
                     RHRIQSLFVLACENRRIEIIMWIGQNLPIPEPEAIFSIAVVTKDLELFSLGYKIIFDY
                     MQRQGIFQLSNPVRMVTLNRHIGMVIDKGLLPFVLETFKHGGSVKRALSYAVINNKRK
                     IIDYLVRHENVSHQTIERLLCLAVKNHASRKTLNLLLSYINYKVKNIKKLLDYVLGDN
                     STLVLKILLEKKQNLVDAALTRLVKHSTYFRVREFIEDFSISPEKFIKIAVREQKNVI
                     IKVICEDIWENPAERIRYLKQIVSSIKYESGRQFLINIIHTIYQSHSLKPEEIFKLAT
                     FYVKHNAVTHFKDLCKFLWLNRGTESKKHFLRCLEIADEKNFPAIKSIVSEYINYMFT
                     AGTMTKDEIMQAYASEYAMY"
                     /modified_by="walter.fuchs"
                     /label="MGF 505-7R"
     CDS             39778..41301
                     /gene="MGF 505-9R"
                     /codon_start=1
                     /product="MGF 505-9R"
                     /note="similar to African swine fever virus E75 strain
                     E75of INSD accession FN557520"
                     /translation="MFSLQDLCRKNLFTPLEPLGKHVVQRLGLYWEGHGSLKRMGHCF
                     VCVDQIHILSINLAIKIAAAEGNEEIVKLLLLWGGNLHYAIIGALESRQYELILMYEN
                     QIGDYHDILSLIRDPVIYERCHELNVTCTFQCLFQHAIRHNMVSILQKYREDLAHNRR
                     MIQLLYEMACRLQNYDIITWIARNWHVYNIEAIFSIAFIRKDLTLYSLGYIFLLDRMS
                     IEDRNFKSIITRHLEYAAKKGLFDFVLESLKYGGQVDTVLFQTVKYNHRKILAYFIHE
                     TPRKTVEKLLLHAVESRASKKTMNLLLSSLNYSIHSIIKKLLYAVVKHKYMLVIKLLL
                     TRPKKKLNLVDAVLYRLVKHSTNAEIVKFMNEFSVSPERVIKMAARLMRVDLIKKISK
                     DTWENKLERIKHLKQMVYTMKHRNGKNLLMYNIYNITGYIYLNAKEVFNLARFYAVHN
                     ATCLFKEICKSCFVHDDKIQFREILKDCLHIANRHAYIQIAETADEYIKFMDLMLPK"
                     /modified_by="walter.fuchs"
                     /label="MGF 505-9R"
     CDS             41544..43169
                     /gene="MGF 505-10R"
                     /codon_start=1
                     /product="MGF 505-10R"
                     /note="similar to African swine fever virus E75 strain
                     E75of INSD accession FN557520"
                     /translation="MFSLQELCRKNIYILPYSLGKHVLQHLGLYWEKHGSLQRIGDDY
                     VLLQQDLIFSVNEALRMAAEEGNNEVVKLLLLWEGNLHYAIIGALEGNRYDLIHKYYD
                     QIGDCHKILPLIQDPQIFEKCHELSTSCNIRCLLEHAVKHNMLSILQKHKDHIRLHLA
                     LIQVLFELACHEHKNDIVRWIGYSLHIHHLETIFDTALLHKNLSLYVLGYELLMHKVN
                     TEAANIDVPDLLTQHLRSAAAGGLLHFMLETLKYGGCVDKTVLFAAISYKHRKIVAHF
                     IYQVPRKTVEELLLHAVQTRAPKKTLNLLLSSLNYSVHTIIKQLVRSVAIYRSTLVVK
                     LLLMRRKKKLNLIDAVLARLVKYCTYTDIVKFIREFSVSPERVIKMAARESRTFLIEM
                     ISKAAWRNHPQTMIHHLKQLTYTMKPESGKDLLIYMIHYIYQTSNLLVAEEEKNIFKL
                     ATFYAKHNSVNRFKQICEDYYALDVDARFKTLILECFEIAVQKNYPRIANIVDDFIRF
                     LFYKGDITKEEISEAYSLKDTELYVDLKWLQQE"
                     /modified_by="walter.fuchs"
                     /label="MGF 505-10R"
     CDS             complement(43300..43974)
                     /gene="BA71V-A224L (4CL)"
                     /codon_start=1
                     /product="BA71V-A224L (4CL)"
                     /note="similar to African swine fever virus E75 strain
                     E75of INSD accession FN557520"
                     /translation="MYPKINTIDTYISLRLFEVKPKYAGYSSVDARNKSFAIHDIKNY
                     EKFSNAGLFYTSPTEITCYCCGMKFCNWLYEKHPLQVHGFWSRNCGFMRATLGIIGLK
                     KMIDSYNDYFTHEVSVKHKNRVYTHKRLEDMGFSKCFMRFILANAFMPPYRKYIHKII
                     LNERYFTFKFVAYLLSFHKVNLDNQTTYCMTCGIEQINKDENFCSACKTLNYKYYKML
                     NFSIKL"
                     /modified_by="walter.fuchs"
                     /label="A224L"
     CDS             44321..44635
                     /gene="BA71V-A104R"
                     /codon_start=1
                     /product="BA71V-A104R"
                     /note="similar to African swine fever virus E75 strain
                     E75of INSD accession FN557520"
                     /translation="MSTKKKPTITKQELYSLVAADTQLNKALIERIFTSQQKIIQNAL
                     KHNQEVIIPPGIKFTVVTVKAKPARQGHNPATGEPIQIKAKPEHKAVKIRALKPVHDM
                     LN"
                     /modified_by="walter.fuchs"
                     /label="A104R"
     CDS             complement(44637..45344)
                     /gene="BA71V-A240L"
                     /product="BA71V-A240L"
                     /note="similar to African swine fever virus E75 strain
                     E75of INSD accession FN557520"
                     /translation="MPSEELHGLFTKHRCEFTAEIAALLKLNFIVIVDRYIWSGLAYA
                     QADRIMIDTKNTFNPDYTFFLSSNKPLNEKPLHLQRLYETEEKQEIIFTQFINIINEV
                     PKNKFCIIPANLNKEIIDKIIFSKTIKVFEKNLNLDYIKMYDGMYFNIHDLDLIRFDW
                     QKCIEEDDGIDEEHGL"
                     /modified_by="walter.fuchs"
                     /label="A240L"
     CDS             45680..46132
                     /gene="BA71V-A151R"
                     /codon_start=1
                     /product="BA71V-A151R"
                     /note="similar to African swine fever virus E75 strain
                     E75of INSD accession FN557520"
                     /translation="MALLHKEKLIECIDNELQNSGTLLLLTKNIVVSEISYNGNDYKY
                     FTFNDNHDLIGQENLKGATSNNIAKMVYNWIAKNPQTNKIWVGEPRIRIYFKNNLYHT
                     NNNHVCIKDFYKVSTSVGPNIFNDRSIWCTKCTSFYPFSSILSPNLFQ"
                     /modified_by="walter.fuchs"
                     /label="A151R"
     CDS             46399..47208
                     /gene="MGF 360-15R"
                     /codon_start=1
                     /product="MGF 360-15R"
                     /note="similar to African swine fever virus E75 strain
                     E75of INSD accession FN557520"
                     /translation="MVLIQFLTGFFYLYGKRLFSISKVMDMICLDYYTILPAPLAMML
                     AARVKNYDLIKKLHEWEIPVDYALLVVDDVPTIDYCLSLGAISPTRAQKRRLLRDTTF
                     NPIYKYLMNCSGFPTKREKNIPCDVQCERLQKTIIKELVFNCSVLLEMILLSEKEYAY
                     ALHYAAKYNQLPILMYCWQQSTNAESVLLKTCCSDKNINCFNHCIIYGGAQNLDAAMI
                     EAAKHDARMLINYCVMLGGRSLNEARETAIIFGHIECAHHCSRLQSYAMRD"
                     /modified_by="walter.fuchs"
                     /label="MGF 360-15R"
     CDS             complement(47426..48145)
                     /gene="BA71V-A238L (5EL)"
                     /codon_start=1
                     /product="BA71V-A238L (5EL)"
                     /note="similar to African swine fever virus E75 strain
                     E75of INSD accession FN557520"
                     /translation="MDTVGLFSAEVEHLFINWIKNLIKKGDLTLFERFFKADPWIVNR
                     CDQSKITVFMWICIYGRLDFLRFLFKQESYPGEIISYYRRDKDGNSVWHYLAEKKNHL
                     LLEEVLEYFGKIGIKVCFRNFNGITPIMKAAMRGRTLSVLSLIKYGANPNRKDYLKGF
                     NTWDWAVFTGHADLVKSLNKDYQKPLFMHFPLYKLDVFHRRHKKKPKIIITSCEDNVY
                     EKLPEQNPNFLCVKKLNKYGK"
                     /modified_by="walter.fuchs"
                     /label="A238L"
     CDS             complement(48189..50768)
                     /gene="BA71V-A859L"
                     /codon_start=1
                     /product="BA71V-A859L"
                     /note="similar to African swine fever virus E75 strain
                     E75of INSD accession FN557520"
                     /translation="MCAGFYVAVHPWLETQSLHKVGHTGNLAARFHDGSYTTCFTDEW
                     RYCFTLETPTKKDAQKIEAGVLYCAQFFRVKNKELLCLLPEKIKQLAEDVANCLDISY
                     TLCDAPTYEMNDSTIVVEPSSPSDPLISKEKLRHLVITPVEDEDHFADDVLFFSTGET
                     RTTIEDRLYQREAANMGYQELQRSGRAILQMACRCGKTRVAYLILSNYLQGKILYLVP
                     GLSLLRQTLEKLYLYGISLKNIMLVGSDQTRIVLNHDTIEMTTNPVIIVKRIQEASSL
                     LVIATYQSSTLLVDDFDLIISDECHRICGEWETRPFTHVLLNFKKGHRLFLTATPRYD
                     TPLSMKNRDLFGGVAFRYYLREGIEAGYVNDFELQMVAAPKLAHQPGNREEATKQIIV
                     KQIIMALAYLKTNVRSPKMLVFTRDIKQAKELYAELVDLGVYALIAHSTLPRQVILKT
                     FTEFCSSKEPVILLNCRLFQEGVEVPELNAVFFAAPRHSPRDIIQSICRPLNKQVQKP
                     HATIFLPLEVNTENVCLDKFSSIIPFADALASEDPRFYEHLLNPSEVAYPINWIGAHG
                     SVAELLQLARHAIRYGTQGKIDRLTRSERLPWKAAFAELKRTVEICCRYPKINDGFHF
                     GGATLRFDTWYKWVIKSYLQYKNNEPSSLEPYQVTDLESLQDWTTRGVGGPYPWEESM
                     AFLETWLAQNKGELVAIDIHQGGWIGLDATPMERLSGVLTTVSQRDGRSYGKNKKLRP
                     KKGFMIPPQQAEDLDRIFGKHNLKWRKDRVNGFLKEDEHGNYTGEPTCIQEAYQTFKE
                     YVKTNPEYIEKYWPGYAKGKHKHQELPHIWESGLAPPRYKAFKDGNKRLIQRSPKKKD
                     VKN"
                     /modified_by="walter.fuchs"
                     /label="A859L"
     CDS             complement(50770..51309)
                     /gene="BA71V-A179L (5HL)"
                     /codon_start=1
                     /product="BA71V-A179L (5HL)"
                     /note="similar to African swine fever virus E75 strain
                     E75of INSD accession FN557520"
                     /translation="MEGEELIYHNIINEILVGYVKYYMNDISEHELSPYQQQIKKILT
                     YYDDCLNKQVTITFSLTSAQEIKTQFTEVVTELFKDLINWGRICGFIVFSARMAKYCK
                     DANNHLESTVITTAYNFMKHNLLPWMISHGGQEEFLAFSLHSDIYSVIFNIKYFLSKF
                     CNHMFLKSCVHLLRNCNLI"
                     /modified_by="walter.fuchs"
                     /label="A179L"
     CDS             51570..51983
                     /gene="BA71V-A137R (p11.5)"
                     /codon_start=1
                     /product="BA71V-A137R (p11.5)"
                     /note="similar to African swine fever virus E75 strain
                     E75of INSD accession FN557520"
                     /translation="MEAILTKLDQDEKKALQAFYQCAWEETKSIIDDFLEAPETRCAY
                     KFNSCTRKMELLFTPEFHTAWPEVPECKEFILNYLRLVSGHRVVLKGSKFLFTKETKN
                     LGIPSTINVDFQANIENMDDLQKGNLIGKMNIKES"
                     /modified_by="walter.fuchs"
                     /label="A137R"
     CDS             complement(52066..53016)
                     /gene="BA71V-F317L"
                     /codon_start=1
                     /product="BA71V-F317L"
                     /note="similar to African swine fever virus E75 strain
                     E75of INSD accession FN557520"
                     /translation="MVETQMDKLGFLLNHIGKQITTKVLSNAHITQNMKEIILEKDSV
                     DGGAAKNVSKGKSSPKEKKHWTEFESWEQLSKSKRSFREYWTERNEIVNTLLLNWDNV
                     RGALKKFLKDDREWCGRINMINGVPEIVEIIPSPYKAGENIYFGSEAMIPAEIYSRVA
                     NKPAMFVFHTHPNLGSCCGGMPSICDISTTLRYLLMGWTAGHLIISSNQVGMLTVDKR
                     IIIDLWANENPRWLMAQKILDIFMMLTSRRSLVHPWTLRDLKKILQDYGIEYIIFPSN
                     DFFIYEDERLLMFSKKWTNFFTLHELLNDLETIETKASST"
                     /modified_by="walter.fuchs"
                     /label="F317L"
     CDS             complement(53041..54024)
                     /gene="BA71V-F334L"
                     /codon_start=1
                     /product="BA71V-F334L"
                     /note="similar to African swine fever virus E75 strain
                     E75of INSD accession FN557520"
                     /translation="MEELLIENSQRFTIFPIQHPECWNWYKKLESLTWTAQEVDMCKD
                     MDDWEAMPKPQREFYKQILAFFVVADEIVIENLLTNFMREIKVKEVLYFYTMQAAQEC
                     VHSEAYSIQIKTLIPDEKEQQRIFSGIEKHPIIKKIAQWVRQWMDPAKNSLGERLVGF
                     AAVEGILFQNHFVAIQFLKEQNIMPGLVSYNEFISRDEGVHCSFACFLVSNYVYNIPE
                     EKVIHKILKEAVELVDEFISYAFDKARGRVPGFSKEMLFQYIRYFTDNLCFMLQCKSI
                     YKVENPFPQMTKFFLNEVEKTNFFELRPTQYQNCVKDDAFAFKLFLNDDDF"
                     /modified_by="walter.fuchs"
                     /label="F334L"
     CDS             54066..56408
                     /gene="BA71V-F778R"
                     /codon_start=1
                     /product="BA71V-F778R"
                     /note="similar to African swine fever virus E75 strain
                     E75of INSD accession FN557520"
                     /translation="MEKKLSIVETLASATYGKALNVDLDRILQAQNKYTLQELISYCS
                     ALTILHYDYSTLAARLSVYLLHQSTASSFSEAVSLQAAQSCSRLSPQFVDVVYKYKAI
                     FDSYIDYSRDYKLTLLGIETMKNSYLLKNKDGVIMERPQDAYMRVAIMIHGMGRVVNM
                     KMILLTYDLLSRHVITHASPTMFNAGTKKPQLSSCFLLNVNDNLENLYDMVKTAGIIS
                     GGGGGIGLCLSGIRAKNSFISGSGLRSNGIQNYIVLQNASQCYANQGGLRPGAYAVYL
                     ELWHQDIFTFLQMPRLKGQMAEQRLNAPNLKYGLWVPDLFMEILEDQIHDRGDGTWYL
                     FSPDQAPNLHKVFDLERSRYKNAHREFRKLYYQYVAEKRYTGVTTAKEIIKEWFKTLV
                     QVGNPYIGFKDAINRKSNLSHVGTITNSNLCIEITIPCWEGSEAEQGVCNLAAVNLAA
                     FIRENSYDYRGLIEAAGNVTENLDNIIDNGYYPTEATRRSNMRHRPIGIGVFGLADVF
                     ASFKMKFGSPEAIAMDEAIHAALYYGAMRRSVELAKEKGSHPSFPGSAASKGLLQPDL
                     WVRCDDLVFSWEERVAQTTQGVLTPKKWWQLRLAAMQGVRNGYLTALMPTATSSNSTG
                     KNECFEPFTSNLYTRRTLSGEFIVLNKYLIDDLKEMNLWTEAIQQQLLNAGGSIQHIL
                     DIPAEIRERYKTSREMNQKILTKHAAARNPFVSQSMSLNYYFYEPELSQVLTVLVLGW
                     KKGLTTGSYYCHFSPGAGTQKKIIRNSEKACSADCEACLL"
                     /modified_by="walter.fuchs"
                     /label="F778R"
     CDS             56441..56938
                     /gene="BA71V-F165R"
                     /codon_start=1
                     /product="BA71V-F165R"
                     /note="similar to African swine fever virus E75 strain
                     E75of INSD accession FN557520"
                     /translation="MANPSKRIMNKKSKQASISSILNFFFFYIMEYFVAVDNETPLGV
                     FTSMEQCEETMKQYPGLHYVVFKYTCPADAENTDVVYLIPSLTLHTPMFVDHCPNRTK
                     QARHVLKKINLVFEEESIETWKVSVNTVFPHVHNRLSAPKLSIDEANEAVEKFLIQAG
                     RLMSL"
                     /modified_by="walter.fuchs"
                     /label="F165R"
     CDS             complement(56925..60071)
                     /gene="BA71V-F1055L"
                     /codon_start=1
                     /product="BA71V-F1055L"
                     /note="similar to African swine fever virus E75 strain
                     E75of INSD accession FN557520"
                     /translation="MQETFKFLRCNSQGEAVEDKYSLKTLKNHFVVRDEYNNLFRVFS
                     SRDDFWEWEAAQPFEQKCFHEVVFGFLPQRLKFDIDFPVNKSYSEEDDDDNVYNILDI
                     IINVIMDVFYETYSLPYNINLTREQILLTDSVGLNKKRELKYSFHIILYTYSVLNNNE
                     AKAFTSKVLENLPKHVYPFVDPQVNKSIQNFRIIGSHKKGSMRVKMFNEELADVFETS
                     MTTKKSDTLITTPFETTCLPCILTHVKETTNSCDSIQQNELEEVLKFAGVLCKNHCFL
                     RVHKNLVLFKRTSPSYCEICKRMHDKDNTLILRVAGNKVYQHCRHDNKHSLLMGSLSG
                     TTNFVETYVEQVMTKSIEVHESILFEELPDTQKHIYDESSMREYERVPTLVVKAQMKI
                     GKTIQLRNYLQKYYGNDSISKQQTIRFVTFRQIFSKNIQTRLPNFTLYSEVTGDLDSY
                     ERVIIQVESLFRLTSTAEPVDLLILDEVESIFNQFNSGLHKYFAPSFAIFMWMLETAN
                     YVICLDANLGNRTYNILQRFRGDVPIFFHWNQYQKAQNDMYYFTSSREIWLNNLLKDL
                     LEDKKIVIPTNSLMEARLLQSFIQKKFPEKKIGFYSSKSSAHERESHFNNVSYYWGLI
                     DILIYTPTISAGVSYEDKRFDVLYGFFNNMSCDVETCCQMLGRVRELKSKCYKICLQG
                     KQNYFPETIEDIETFTLQKRDTLFQTINNHQLSFTYSKETGRPIYYKTPYYHLWLETM
                     RIQHLSKNHFITRFINQVADTGAKVFILTGEKLETVKQYTSIKMEIKHQDYVNIASAE
                     TIDANKALQIKQNLKEGITVDQQDMFAYEKYKLLEFYAWHGNKITPKFVEQYNSFMTK
                     QNYTGRVQISRGKTIHESLTMLQTQELNFHQWAMQHAEHHDLQFNYSFQSHMYAIMLL
                     TKCGFKCVQDPNILTNEQLMTKLVNEFVQYDLSAVSFEFKLKKPNKMDPQTILKFINK
                     VLGIRYGLKIHHNKGNYYIKNTKAGSLIPFVRQQIKQSPCVVSNLLPITETSSIKEET
                     FPIKEETSSIKKETFIET"
                     /modified_by="walter.fuchs"
                     /label="F1055L"
     CDS             60187..60816
                     /gene="BA71V-K205R"
                     /codon_start=1
                     /product="BA71V-K205R"
                     /note="similar to African swine fever virus E75 strain
                     E75of INSD accession FN557520"
                     /translation="MVEPREQFFQDLLSAVDKQMDTVKNDIIDVMKEKTSFLVSFENF
                     MERYDTMEKNIQDLQNKYEEMANNLVAVMADTKIQLGAIIAQLEIIMVNGTPLPAKKT
                     TMKDTTSLPSSNPNNEQSVFTNGSPTSGKTSETAKKNPTNAMFFTRSEWASSEAFRQK
                     FLTPEIQAILDEQFANKTGIERLHAEGLYMWRTQFSDEQKKMVKEMMKK"
                     /modified_by="walter.fuchs"
                     /label="K205R"
     CDS             60891..61124
                     /gene="BA71V-K78R (p10)"
                     /codon_start=1
                     /product="BA71V-K78R (p10)"
                     /note="similar to African swine fever virus E75 strain
                     E75of INSD accession FN557520"
                     /translation="MPTKAGTKSTANKKTTKGPSKSGSAQGHTGKTHATALHQGMLYK
                     DMVNIAKSKGIPIYQNGSRLTKSELEKKIKRSK"
                     /modified_by="walter.fuchs"
                     /label="K78R"
     CDS             61121..61678
                     /gene="BA71V-K196R"
                     /codon_start=1
                     /product="BA71V-K196R"
                     /note="similar to African swine fever virus E75 strain
                     E75of INSD accession FN557520"
                     /translation="MSLIRKLKPGTISLVLGPMFAGKTTFLIHCINMLERLEKKVVFI
                     KSTKNTRDKTIQTHSGIQLRPNQCKIIESTQLSDVGSLTDTHAVVIDEAHFFDDLIRC
                     RTWADEKKIIILAGLNASFEQKMFQPIVRIFPYCNWVKYIGRTCMKCNRHNACFNVRK
                     NADKSLILAGGSELYVTCCNNCLKK"
                     /modified_by="walter.fuchs"
                     /label="K196R"
     CDS             61728..62165
                     /gene="BA71V-K145R"
                     /codon_start=1
                     /product="BA71V-K145R"
                     /note="similar to African swine fever virus E75 strain
                     E75of INSD accession FN557520"
                     /translation="MDHYLKKLQDIYKKLEGHPFLFSPSKTNEKEFITLLNQALASTQ
                     LYRSIQQLFLTMYKLDPIGFVNYIKASKQEYLCLLINPKLVTKFLKITSFKIYINFRL
                     KTFYISPNKYNNFYIAPSEEKANHLLKEEKTWAKIVEEGGEES"
                     /modified_by="walter.fuchs"
                     /label="K145R"
     CDS             62203..63456
                     /gene="BA71V-K421R"
                     /codon_start=1
                     /product="BA71V-K421R"
                     /note="similar to African swine fever virus E75 strain
                     E75of INSD accession FN557520"
                     /translation="MYTHVDVVGIAEASAALYVQKDRDRYLDVLTAIENFIYQHKCII
                     TGESAHLLFLKKSIYLYECYSNNVAEHSKALATLLYKLDPEYLTRYTVLITKVPNQSY
                     VINVDQREFVRLYAIPAVKEHLPIPILPFHCTSALTQQELFCLGPELQLIQIYSKLCN
                     PNFVEEWPTLLDYEKNMRTLFLEQFSQRLEKTGGEEDEKHKNIIKKIILEMVSTRQRI
                     VVGGYIQKNLYNHVVKNRNRLQLITSLNIYEEKEIIQQFCDSNGLKIKIRINNPLLPT
                     NPELRRLTIYFNNDDQSYLIVDMYNTGSYELVPTNQVNTLDGSFLIGTPFVQARFLLV
                     EIWVLMLIAQQTKKDTKKIIHFFINQYETLMNGPWPSMEALFPSSSNRYLGNYVDPNA
                     LIKWAQLKLKRIPLFYPGRPDEEEE"
                     /modified_by="walter.fuchs"
                     /label="K421R"
     CDS             complement(63481..67209)
                     /gene="BA71V-EP1242L"
                     /codon_start=1
                     /product="BA71V-EP1242L"
                     /note="similar to African swine fever virus E75 strain
                     E75of INSD accession FN557520"
                     /translation="MEPLRPQITYGPIETVDNEELTEADMLSFISAAVNSTGLIGYNI
                     KSFDDLMDNGIPQIVKQMFNVDITYKDQRDHTEIDKLRESVQIQFNFTDVNIERPQHR
                     NYSQGNKINLLPNKARLCGLSYSGPVKLAAEVILTAHYSNGRQEVKRASIPPFQVSTF
                     PIMRGSNRCHTHDLSKTAKKEIGEDPNEPGGYFIARGGEWVVDLLENIRFNTLHIHYH
                     TMQQGNNEIIRGEFISQPGGAFENSSQIIIRYMTTGAITIEINSTKFSKLRIPWYLIF
                     RMFGMTGDDSIIEQVVFDLESNSPVNTFMVEILEKSIHVSDPIFQPVQHELNREKIIQ
                     FLSEKVSKFVSNPSAYKSDENAVQYLNERQLTILDKILLPHMGQTADTRVRKLRFLGL
                     LIHKILLVIMNVFPPTDRDSYRTKRVHGSGVSLAKAFKAIFNTSVIAPIINGFKELLK
                     QTAFEELTQRNIIEAFSAALSKNTASDLNRSMEQSIISGNKTIMVRQRPIVNRVSTQS
                     LERKNLLNTISALRTVNTHSTTNASKQTERADMMRRVHASYPGYICVAQSADTGEKVG
                     MSKQLAITANVCTAGEVLSLKQRLLSDPAIQQLADVSNKDIVRKGLARVFINGEWIGC
                     CTNAFELAQRYRMFRREGKIVHPHTTIYWDSMVDEVEFWLDVGRLTRPLLIVDNNIEK
                     YNEACYKAAEARKKGDKDWEKHKISFVQNTRFTSQMAKAILAGTLTLEDLVAQGICEF
                     ITPEEAENCLVAFSITELRKHKHDVTRRFTHVDVPQAILGLAALVSPYANCTQPARVT
                     YETNQGRQTGGWYCFSWPYRVDMNRFFQFYNEMPLVKTIAHNYVIPNGLNTIVAYMIY
                     GGYNQEDSVIVSQSFIDRGGFAGTFYREEKVELESDIESFGKPDPLITKNLKPGANYE
                     KLVDGFVPVGTVVKKGDIIIGKVAKIRGEKDELNKYIDRSVMYGFDEPAVVDAVMRPH
                     GPNDEIFGLMRLRYERNLNIGDKMSSRSGNKGIAALALPTSDMPFTEDGLQPDLIVNP
                     HSHPSRMTNGQMIETTVGLANALQGVVTDGTAFLPINVQLLSERLAQEGLRFNGCQKM
                     FNGQTGEYFDAAIFIGPTYHQRLQKFVLDDRYAVASYGPTDALTGQPLDGKRSHGGLR
                     LGEMEHWVLTAQGAMQTIIEKSHDDSDGCISYICRNCGEPAIYNASHPIYKCMNCDVQ
                     ADISMVDSRRSSIVFQHEMRAANVNITSVLSPRVFQPA"
                     /modified_by="walter.fuchs"
                     /label="EP1242L"
     CDS             67288..67542
                     /gene="BA71V-EP84R"
                     /codon_start=1
                     /product="BA71V-EP84R"
                     /note="similar to African swine fever virus E75 strain
                     E75of INSD accession FN557520"
                     /translation="MPYSRDITKFITATEPEVGLPLLALQRSKSIIGVILLVISLLLI
                     FIGIIILSVSSSHTTAGSILVVLSLILGGGGFFLIYKDNS"
                     /modified_by="walter.fuchs"
                     /label="EP84R"
     CDS             67578..68852
                     /gene="BA71V-EP424R"
                     /codon_start=1
                     /product="BA71V-EP424R"
                     /note="similar to African swine fever virus E75 strain
                     E75of INSD accession FN557520"
                     /translation="MSNYYYYYGGGRYDWLKTVEPTNFLKIGLPYQAHPLHLQHQGTT
                     PPAILEKFKRVDILLNEVKSEMDPLMLQPETEKKLYQILGSIDMFKGLRKKVEFTYNA
                     QIVTNAWLKMYELLNTMNFNNTSQAFCNCELPGGFISAINHFNHTMMHYPTFNWVASS
                     LYPSSETDALEDHYGLYQCNPDNWLMQSPLLKKNMDYNNGDVTIASNVKNLALKATQK
                     LTPIHLYTADGGINVGHDYNKQEELNLKLHFGQALTGLLSLSKGGNMILKHYTLNHAF
                     TLSLICVFSHFFEELYITKPTSSRPSNSETYIVGKNRLRLFTPKEEQVLLKRLEFFND
                     TPLVDLNLYQNLLESIYFAVETIHLKQQIEFLNFGMKCYRHFYNKIKLLNEYLAPKKK
                     IFQDRWRVLNKLYVLEKKHKLKLCTSFQGSVV"
                     /modified_by="walter.fuchs"
                     /label="EP424R"
     CDS             69285..69737
                     /gene="BA71V-EP152R"
                     /codon_start=1
                     /product="BA71V-EP152R"
                     /note="similar to African swine fever virus E75 strain
                     E75of INSD accession FN557520"
                     /translation="MYSIIIACLVLLLCLIIYFGHRADHALKYLEGMWLGDPVFLKQS
                     GLQSFYLYIQPGHTCFFSVVNKKGEKLMETKIHCTITNKIYMFFKPIFEFHVMMEHTH
                     SYFPKQFSFLLDSTEGKLILENNHVIYAVLYKDNFATALGKIIQKYKT"
                     /modified_by="walter.fuchs"
                     /label="EP152R"
     misc_feature    <69746..>72411
                     /Source="referenceToDocument: urn:local:.:64-iomdokg"
                     /label="ASFV_Kenya_IX_1033_WSL Copy (concatenated sequence
                     1)"
                     /note="Geneious type: Concatenated sequence"
     gene            69746..70243
                     /gene="BA71V-EP153R"
     source          <69746..>72411
                     /organism="ASFV_Kenya_IX_1033_WSL"
                     /note="Annotations transferred from African swine fever
                     virus strain Ken06.Bus (KM111295)"
     CDS             69746..70243
                     /gene="BA71V-EP153R"
                     /codon_start=1
                     /product="BA71V-EP153R"
                     /note="similar to African swine fever virus E75 strain
                     E75of INSD accession FN557520"
                     /translation="MYSKKKYIGLIDKSCEKKILDDPTTIKICYILIGILIGTNIITL
                     IYNFIFWENYIKCIRNDDKMFYCPKDWVGYNNVCYYFSNDNGKNYMNASNFCNKKNST
                     LANNTTNLVNLTKILNFTKQYNHESLYWVNYSLSNNMSLALQNSNFPSSGRRKYMDLL
                     YICSI"
                     /modified_by="walter.fuchs"
                     /label="EP153R"
     promoter        70328..70387
                     /created_by="walter.fuchs"
                     /Color="#0000ff"
                     /modified_by="walter.fuchs"
                     /label="Pp72"
     CDS             70388..71098
                     /Color="#ff0000"
                     /created_by="walter.fuchs"
                     /label="mCherry"
     misc_feature    70403
                     /Original_Bases="A"
                     /label="A"
                     /note="Geneious type: Editing History Replacement"
     CDS             <71099..71137
                     /Color="#ff00ff"
                     /created_by="walter.fuchs"
                     /label="EP402R "
     gene            71254..72411
                     /gene="BA71V-EP364R"
     CDS             71254..72411
                     /gene="BA71V-EP364R"
                     /codon_start=1
                     /product="BA71V-EP364R"
                     /note="similar to African swine fever virus E75 strain
                     E75of INSD accession FN557520"
                     /translation="MYFLVADHREHHVIPFLKTDLHHIYQNPTQKKQVPLEIKQLFTG
                     DYLICKSPSTILACIERKTYKDFAASLKDGRYKNRQKMLSLREQTKCQLYFFVEGPAF
                     PNPQKKINHVAYASIITAMTHLMVRDHIFVIQTKNEAHSSQKLVQLFYAFSKEMVCVV
                     PASLTPTDEELCIKLWSSLSGISGVIGKILANTCSVAHLVSGQLPPQNIDQLKTPSNR
                     PFPKKVKRMLISISKGNKELEIKLLSGVPNIGKKLAAEILKNHALLFFLNQPVEYLAN
                     IQIAQKTRTIKLGMKRAEAIHYFLNWCGSARVTVDSQNITEASRPATIQATATQAAAT
                     QPLHEASNDASNDASDKASNKASNEASNKASNKVTHTGHQTLSKEISLNTA"
                     /modified_by="walter.fuchs"
                     /label="EP364R"
     CDS             complement(72473..76225)
                     /gene="BA71V-M1249L"
                     /codon_start=1
                     /product="BA71V-M1249L"
                     /translation="MEEVITIAQIVHRGTDILSLNNEEIEALVDEIYSTLKGSNDIKN
                     IRLIDFLFTLKDFVNHVRAEQSKLPNLSMPMEAYIRQLLVNPDVVPIVSEKKKELRVR
                     PSTRKEIFLINGTHLAVPAEVPIEIYGLKLRLKTFSPQCFMRMAEIGSFSPETLGYVA
                     SGANLTNFIRVFMKCVDQESWKKNGEGVVVTTKENIIQFTHQYIELYKFLRSGGHSWL
                     INRLAEEMVHRKLDREDQGSHISSIIETEEIEPEEENIKRVIFFLKELSTMYSVFPVF
                     TSGYMPLLYDLYRAGYLEVLWNPVEQKFLQHAEQREKEQMILQQVDMKLTEVTTQARQ
                     YFKIMEEKIGRVQSDAIREILTMEGKVDDPSSILQEVIKACGKQEAELITTEYLNIKK
                     QWELQEKNACAHLKLVKQLRSGLQYAESLKVLESIRVLYKEKNNTINWNLCKACGFKL
                     LCPHVDMLIQLQAAEASYDTMRTKLMKFSGINKEKENNQGLIYSYFCKICGEELAHFI
                     QEDRTADVGVIGDLNSKLRIFIWQETMKACTFIHFGKLVDVKQFANIAVNVCLPLIYS
                     IENIKKEEDYDPLTQLYAVIYIYAYILNLIYSSQKNKEFLTITIHGMKADSSLNAYVT
                     FLLEKLMQQYSGIINQLSEITDQWIANNFREAFKKIIHQNGLQGLSVQDDTKVLLTEI
                     LLDPMYDYAATVARIDGSIPMHKPRTPKEAEYEFKTVIGRTPAELLSQKEFYDKIYTS
                     KYRPDFTQLARLNDVYFQEESLRVWWGGRDEEKISTLIYLRAYELFLKYLQNAPNFNS
                     ELAEFKKYENAYGEQKALLAQQGFYNIFDPNTGKADQRTRLFEYKKLPISTLYDEKGL
                     PHKWTIYVYKAMDSSQKPAEIEVTRKDVIKKIDNHYALADLRCSVCHVLQHEVGQLNI
                     KKVQTALKASLEFNTFYAFYESRCPKGGLHDFQDKKCIKCGLFTYIIYDHLSQPELVH
                     DYYNNYKDQYEKEKMSIHSIQIKKDTAVPPTETQPKPQQKPWTFDYGKIIKTAKILDI
                     SPAVVEAIGAMEGRSYADIKEGQGAPPPPTSMDDPRLMAVDSAVRIFLYNYNCLRHIS
                     TFNKPPMHIERLVKHLSYEEKEDLEKVLPNVVNEYHTTFKQLRVTDPASALLYSIEFL
                     CISFLTLYEIKEPSWVVNIVREFALTELITIIQSEKLLSKPGAFNFMIFGEDFVCSGE
                     DSSMDDISAYSSPGLFGEDIIDRLDDPFSIEDVDISLDVLDNLAPQ"
                     /modified_by="walter.fuchs"
                     /label="M1249L"
     CDS             76267..77613
                     /gene="BA71V-M448R"
                     /codon_start=1
                     /product="BA71V-M448R"
                     /note="similar to African swine fever virus E75 strain
                     E75of INSD accession FN557520"
                     /translation="MSNESFPETLENLLSTLQTKQQNAIQSEVIKWLHSFCETFHLKI
                     HCHKQFIPSGEKKWPKIPTQETQENTQPPHHVHRVVLSRAQPLKAQESLLTTMCNGLV
                     LDANTWTCLAVPPPAPFQQVTRQVQHYYRNKFYEVAAIQDGTLLTIYYWDDPEHGPSW
                     CLASTHGYDVSNYCWIGDKTFAELVYELLQQHSTCNVTLEKNKTRGTRLFFNELNRDY
                     CYTIGIRHHNLQPLIHDPQNIWAIQSTNLKTLKTVYPEYYGYVGIPGIQSQVPELPQF
                     DLPYLIRSYRTAMNQAKNAIKNGKKEKEYFNYGYLLISRAPAITKSISIVLLKSPLLV
                     FLQKSVYQKKYNISSSLRLEFIILQNYLMQHFRDNFIALFPQYMSYYMKYQNMLNMII
                     HSIAIKDKDHPFAGAVVKKVLEDIENAENIIDHTTIQNYAYQSKYAMLYLSIITHF"
                     /modified_by="walter.fuchs"
                     /label="M448R CDS"
     CDS             77690..78079
                     /gene="BA71V-C129R"
                     /codon_start=1
                     /product="BA71V-C129R"
                     /note="similar to African swine fever virus E75 strain
                     E75of INSD accession FN557520"
                     /translation="MEHPSTNYTPEQQHEKLKHYILIPKHLWCYIKYGTHVRYYTTQN
                     VFRVGGFVLQNPYEAVIKNEVKTAIRLQNNFNTKAKGHVTWTIPYDDISKLYAKPDAI
                     MLTIQENVEKALHALNQNVLTLAAKIR"
                     /modified_by="walter.fuchs"
                     /label="C129R CDS"
     CDS             complement(78161..78391)
                     /created_by="walter.fuchs"
                     /label="C84L"
     CDS             78863..81016
                     /gene="BA71V-C717R"
                     /codon_start=1
                     /product="BA71V-C717R"
                     /note="similar to African swine fever virus E75 strain
                     E75of INSD accession FN557520"
                     /translation="MTKLAQWMFEQYVKDLNLNNRGSPSFRKWLTLQPSLLRYSGVMR
                     ANAFDILKYGYPMQQSGYTVATLEIHFKNIRSSFANIYWNRDSEEPEYVCCCATYQSH
                     DGEYRYRFVWYQPFIEAYNAIEIALDPLETIILNLIAARDLDFVVHIFPYNKGHEDYL
                     ASTQLILKIFIATLLMDILRIKDNTLDVHLNSDYIIVMERLWPHIKDAIEHFFEAHKD
                     LLGYLIAFRNGGNFAGSLRPSCGQKIVPLTIREALQINDINLAVWREVFIMQECSDLV
                     INGIAPCFPIFNTWTYLQGINQIFFENTSLQEKFKKDFIARELSKEIIKGQKNLNDKE
                     FKKLSLHQIQYMESFLLMSDVAIMITTEYVGYTLQSLPGIISRSSYVSPIVKNILTDE
                     DSFMSLLFDLCYGAYVLHKKENVIHADLHLNNMTYYHFNPTSFTDRNKPGKYTLKVNN
                     PVIAFITGPKVETETYVFKHIDGFGCIIDFSRAIMGPNHAIKLERQYGLAFVNTFYRN
                     QSEHILKVLRYYFPEMLTNRENEIQGVILSNFNFFFNSITAIDFYAIARNLRSMLSLD
                     YLHTSEVKRNVEISQTFLDTCQFLEEKAVEFLFKNLHTVISGKPVEKTAGDVLLPIVF
                     KKFLYPNIPKNILRSFTVIDVYNYNNIKRYSGKAIQTFPPWAQTKEILTHAEGRTFED
                     IFPRGELVFKKAYAENNYLDKILQRIREQLANENL"
                     /modified_by="walter.fuchs"
                     /label="C717R"
     CDS             81003..81320
                     /gene="BA71V-C122R"
                     /codon_start=1
                     /product="BA71V-C122R"
                     /note="similar to African swine fever virus E75 strain
                     E75of INSD accession FN557520"
                     /translation="MKICKACSSCMVRTYVDGNIIFRCSCGESVQGDSQNLLVSSKVY
                     HTGEMEDKYKIFIKNAPFDPTNCQIKKDCPNCHLDYLTQICIGSQKIIILVCRCGYTS
                     NRG"
                     /modified_by="walter.fuchs"
                     /label="C122R"
     CDS             complement(81905..82678)
                     /gene="BA71V-C257L"
                     /codon_start=1
                     /product="BA71V-C257L"
                     /note="similar to African swine fever virus E75 strain
                     E75of INSD accession FN557520"
                     /translation="MYSACDVVRDAVAQSHLCACPNDKLPQCKGVTKAPPECSVFHVA
                     KLQDTKFKWKYTLDPLRAQKLDQINKDIEKDAITLKLIYGIELSPEDLEWWKMQRCLI
                     NKNTGAKGGQFANKYLERQDLELLGYSPTPLIGGDLMFTALPDKVLRTIPVAWDRFLN
                     PAIMIFFLIILLCVILGIFYVLVRNTLRRKQKNKLHQMEIKRFIKEKEQDPYIHTSFE
                     SWPADPNKEWKDLIPVYEAQGYCMADYRKKLGMPPGPNC"
                     /modified_by="walter.fuchs"
                     /label="C257L"
     CDS             complement(82657..84084)
                     /gene="BA71V-C475L"
                     /codon_start=1
                     /product="BA71V-C475L"
                     /note="similar to African swine fever virus E75 strain
                     E75of INSD accession FN557520"
                     /translation="MSSLPKTDFNVPKYRLIAQKREANAAEIEAALEVVREFIIKKKL
                     ILYGGIAIDYALHLKGSSIYPEGERPDFDMFSPNHVEDAYELADLLYEKGFKQVGTVR
                     AIHVQTMRVRTDFVWVADLSYMPSNIFDTIPTLTYKNLKIIHPDYQRAGLHLAFCFPF
                     DNPPREDVFSRFKKDLQRYNLIEKYYPIPVVPVKSTYENKTFSIPFKRVAIHGFAAYA
                     LLYQTLNELRMTCKVPEWKTKFPQPSYSYHKNDKNITLTVDMPKAYPSLVLATYNPEE
                     IIKEMGLHLTEICEPYMDYSPPVFKTKDIHFFSTMFKELAISIIQDNMIVVSPQYLLL
                     YFLYGAFAIPTDKALFLFYYNATLWILEKADSLLNIIQKQTSPEEFMKFANTSPFVLT
                     TRVLRCSQDRCTFSPAYRISLANDVQQSQLPLPKTHFLSNFLPDISTLPYNYYPGKGK
                     DRPTNFSYEKNLLFNIGGKCTQLAM"
                     /modified_by="walter.fuchs"
                     /label="C475L"
     CDS             84137..85087
                     /gene="BA71V-C315R"
                     /codon_start=1
                     /product="BA71V-C315R"
                     /note="similar to African swine fever virus E75 strain
                     E75of INSD accession FN557520"
                     /translation="MDALLKEIEKLSQPSSLQKENNDVCDLCFMQMKKISNYQLLCEE
                     CGQLKDWFEPDYNEKFTVYSRLKIVGANSSYHQRDLDKANSSDYSSLQFHHILEELKS
                     LNVKYMDAGQKPFPIQVLKETAHSYNQVQQHRVIRSITKLQILASILRSICLKLNIAC
                     TVADAARFTQLNTKGISRGMDLLRSLFEDNKITLNVDLNPIDSFINSTYSALQIKQIH
                     QELQEENVYNLKEIVKSFIVYADEKNIGVDLNRRTVVIATMYNVLRRAYYPIEIDTVV
                     YQCKIRKNTITRALKMYEDYYSHFKSLYEQYQLNAAKKLI"
                     /modified_by="walter.fuchs"
                     /label="C315R"
     CDS             complement(85139..85582)
                     /gene="BA71V-C147L (g6L)"
                     /codon_start=1
                     /product="BA71V-C147L (g6L)"
                     /note="similar to African swine fever virus E75 strain
                     E75of INSD accession FN557520"
                     /translation="MADNDNEDSIMDDLVEEYVETEEENFVDSEEESEDKDEIVESPS
                     ICEGFVQASSQTLVVIPDNERITSNVLTTFEATRLVAVRAQQLAINGSTMLKKKYSSP
                     IDIAKQELFNRKIPLLVMRCIKVTPDGQKIVEIWNPREMGIPLLD"
                     /modified_by="walter.fuchs"
                     /label="C147L"
     CDS             complement(85739..85876)
                     /gene="BA71V-C62L"
                     /codon_start=1
                     /product="BA71V-C62L"
                     /note="similar to African swine fever virus E75 strain
                     E75of INSD accession FN557520"
                     /translation="MRNTPFVVKINIIFLKVVSNTAVSVFCRDRRIRFNSDWSNSYFQ
                     K"
     CDS             86010..88898
                     /gene="BA71V-C962R"
                     /codon_start=1
                     /product="BA71V-C962R"
                     /note="similar to African swine fever virus E75 strain
                     E75of INSD accession FN557520"
                     /translation="MREESWEEHDTIQLTAQRKYLAEVQALETLLARELSVFLTEPGS
                     KKTNIINRITGKTYALPSTELLRFYEHLEQCRKQGALMYFLERQGTYSGLMLDYDLKL
                     NTNAAPSLESSVLSRLCHRIFVHIKNSSVLPEGSHKIHFFFTLKPEAVQGKYGFHVLI
                     PGLKMAASTKKSIIASLQHDATVQKILHEQGVANPESCLDPHSASVPSLLYGSSKLNH
                     RPYQLKTGFELVFDSSDPDYIPIHQIKNIESYNLVSELSLTNEQGSLVRPVYCAADIA
                     AEKEEEIPADDHSLSILMLHDPEARYLHKILNLLPPEYYVEYPLWSNVVFALANTSAN
                     YRPLAEWFSQKCPEKWNTGGKEKLEKLWNDASRHTEKKITKRSIMYWAHKHAPQQYKE
                     IVEQGYFSILAEYVYSYNGTLEHYMIAKVIYAMMGNKFVVDVDSNGKYVWFEFVLPGQ
                     PMNQGEIWKWRKEVNPDELHIYISENFSRVMDRITEHIKYHLSQPHETNILNYYKKLL
                     KAFERSKSKIFNDSFKKGVIRQAEFLFRQRSFIQTLDTNPYLLGVGNGVLSIETIPAK
                     LINHFHEHPIHQYTHICYEPFNPENPWTKLLLNALQDIIPELDARLWIMFYLSTAIFR
                     GLKEALMLLWLGGGCNGKTFLMRLVAMVLGDHYASKLNISLLTSYRETAEKPNSAFMR
                     LKGRGYGYFEETNKSEILNTSRLKEMVNPGDVTARELNQKQESFQMTATMVAASNYNF
                     IIDTTDHGTWRRLRHYRSKVKFCHNPDPNNSYEKKEDPRFIHEYIMDPNCQNAFFSIL
                     VYFWEKLQKEYNGQIKKVFCPTIESETEAYRKSQDTLHRFITERVVESPSAETVYNLS
                     EVVTAYAEWYNANINVKRHIALELSQELENSVLEKYLQWSPNKTRILKGCRILHKFET
                     LQPGESYIGVSSTGTLLNTPICEPKNKWWEWSPNPSAPPEKEASAPTP"
                     /modified_by="walter.fuchs"
                     /label="C962R"
     CDS             complement(89033..91924)
                     /gene="BA71V-B962L"
                     /codon_start=1
                     /product="BA71V-B962L"
                     /note="similar to African swine fever virus E75 strain
                     E75of INSD accession FN557520"
                     /translation="MGKPTLLEPGHLYNVPAEHKNDIPIHYIITWIKQRLPEFGGSIP
                     TSLADRVLIIKSRTGSGKSTALPVHVFRILRNENTHSFQKYLGRSVICTQPRVLTAVT
                     LAKDIGASTHYPDMILGQTVGYQTKPLTEKPNRGLIYATAGVLLAQLHTMTDDEIASR
                     YAFMIIDEAHERALGIDLMLMYIKSMLERMLQRGSIGALRIPFVILTSATIDTHKYST
                     YFGIGKENIILVEGRQFGVETHWPLYNTNNYIKTACETALTIHKENIHDRPTEADILI
                     FMPGMAEIRFLSMLLSHANMDLAKEKLPLMLILPIDSEAIAQENEAYLGLKAEIKDLW
                     VKNPLTAKVEKPLRRVIVSTVVAETGLTIETLKYVIDPGWNRSVETYYPEWAGGLITR
                     PAAQSRIEQRKGRVGRVFPGHFYPLYTKHVFEQIPAQQYPEIITEGPGAIFLNIVVET
                     IKKNKEGVFKVEEIDMLDPPPTDALASALERAIVGGLLTRGEKGLQLTQLGDIASRFS
                     FLSIEEARMCFSGYFWQAAISDIATILAVVSVVDKKLTNLLDSKQRNGAMLAEAVLAG
                     IPPFLQNMDNAYSNIHLLLADDLLEGLFIFEGFQHAIIYFINNKVNNLAKHLREWCEK
                     KMLKYSAMVQILARREDILNELAVVGLNPFHQWQNRLASANAETFLKRVCTLKQCFYE
                     AYRLNCFCYDEQRLLYTGRNGIHFSYQDTVIKNPSCIVTPKIMLSPVSKQYMEWRLEP
                     SFVSVLDGFVNVDINFLLPRQEIPNILGGGVEDEEEEPPLPIQAFLHKYVKTNFHFSG
                     KSFKELKMKPHQTITFPETTLIHIIPDIPKNVVQTYLEISVCHQYSFKRLIYCETFYT
                     DMDDVQQENSVELIGLPMAAHHLTMHDFNKLYQLLKPDGFLIVYDFHKSQEAFWLHSL
                     QDALGHHTIRKDMDFHTISEWETIFKECGFTPIFNKQPSEHELFIVLKK"
                     /modified_by="walter.fuchs"
                     /label="B962L"
     CDS             complement(91884..92243)
                     /gene="BA71V-B119L (9GL)"
                     /codon_start=1
                     /product="BA71V-B119L (9GL)"
                     /note="similar to African swine fever virus E75 strain
                     E75of INSD accession FN557520"
                     /translation="MLHWGPKFWRALHLYAIFFSDAPNWKEKYEAIQWILNFIESLPC
                     TMCRHHAFSYLTKNPLTLNNSEDFQYWTFAFHNNVNKRLNKKIISWSEYKNIYEQSIL
                     KTIEYGKTDFIGAWSSL"
                     /modified_by="walter.fuchs"
                     /label="B119L"
     CDS             complement(92224..93180)
                     /gene="BA71V-B318L"
                     /codon_start=1
                     /product="BA71V-B318L"
                     /note="similar to African swine fever virus E75 strain
                     E75of INSD accession FN557520"
                     /translation="MLHLIYISIIVVLIIILISYTRKPQYFRITAPRSVALFHGIHPL
                     NPKNYKTFSEEFETILNNAIEDGDFKGQLTEPCSYALRGGKYIRPIILMEIVRACQLQ
                     HSFGAPIYPAEAALAVEYFHVASLIIDDMPSFDNDVKRRNKDTVWARFGVAKAQMSAL
                     ALTMQGFQNICRQVDWIKENCPRFPDPNQLGALLCTFVSHSLNSAGSGQLVDTPEKTI
                     PFFKIAFIMGWVLGTGTIEDIGAIERAAHCFGNAFQLADDIKDHDTDTGRNYAKIHGK
                     RKTFDVVVQSLQECKKILHEKKIYTSIWNEIFQKVINVALGT"
                     /modified_by="walter.fuchs"
                     /label="B318L"
     CDS             complement(93147..94463)
                     /gene="BA71V-B438L (p49)"
                     /codon_start=1
                     /product="BA71V-B438L (p49)"
                     /note="similar to African swine fever virus E75 strain
                     E75of INSD accession FN557520"
                     /translation="MYHDYASKLLADYRSDPPLWESDLPRHNRYSDNILNARYCGNKN
                     GAAPVYNECTNSPGKAEKGLQLSDLRNFSFMLNPQHKNIGYGDAQDLEPYSPIPKDKL
                     FNNLKIHRPAFSTHTENLIRRNVVRTEKKTFPQVATLKSTQKNCLTQPSSLPSLKNPK
                     NISMPSTGFSEHTKFFSYEGVPKLRIKGTIKHEQHLGDQIPGQHYNGYIPHKDVYNIL
                     CLAHNLPASVEKVMAGRGIPLGNPHVKPNIEQELIKSTCTYTDVPILGPLPSKDLQHG
                     REYQEFSANRHMLQVSNILHSVFANHSIKPEILEDIPTLNAQLTSIKPVSPFLNKAYQ
                     THYMENIVTLVPRFKSIANYSSPIPHYSKRNSGQAEYFDTSKQTISRHNNYIPKYTGG
                     IGDSKLDSSFPKDFNASSVPLTSAEKDHSLRGDNSACCISSISPSL"
                     /modified_by="walter.fuchs"
                     /label="B438L"
     CDS             complement(94476..94955)
                     /gene="BA71V-B169L"
                     /codon_start=1
                     /product="BA71V-B169L"
                     /note="similar to African swine fever virus E75 strain
                     E75of INSD accession FN557520"
                     /translation="MNVDFIAGINNLGEKIYTCEPFKTSFQNPFIVALIITAVVLVVF
                     FAICNPPVDKKRKTKTAIYIYICIVALLFLHYYVLNHQLNDIYNKSNMDVIVSSIHDK
                     YKGGDEIIPPVSPPSVPDELEEDRPKMISAGSKPAEPAVSKPLIPLQEVIMPSQYNN"
                     /modified_by="walter.fuchs"
                     /label="B169L"
     CDS             complement(94972..96393)
                     /gene="BA71V-B475L"
                     /codon_start=1
                     /product="BA71V-B475L"
                     /note="similar to African swine fever virus E75 strain
                     E75of INSD accession FN557520"
                     /translation="MDQEESHVISIFETFGAYFINIFYNFLYKNALYKKHSIVMEYQY
                     QVKGYILGVKQNKKLYEKMLDSFYKYFCNITQINSKTLSFSNFVSTIVDSFLPKEYSQ
                     SISLEKKDSILELLLCDYISNLGTFITTEKMLPFIVKNRKENYHRVTKEMQDYSLTFL
                     LKKRMELYNKFLRKQAYVEPKTELEETYTRLSSYNRSLLYQIEELTSEKKSLLAELST
                     LRKKYEKRQSEYRRLVQLLYQQIQRSSSSKNSYPLTKFIETLPSEHFSNEDYQKEAPR
                     DQKQVEIELLREQEELLASQELTSKSPNNYPVPQSRTIVSKPSDNYPVPQSRSTKKDF
                     DNSLQNQELNVKNGFSEKTILEFNQDNPEIEEDSLEFNQDNPEIEEDILEFNQDNPEI
                     EEDILKFNQDKPGFKEEVILGNKDDILEEENHKEDEPIVQNPFLENFWKPEQKTFNQS
                     GLFEESSDFSNDWSGGDVTLNFS"
                     /modified_by="walter.fuchs"
                     /label="B475L"
     misc_feature    96522
                     /Original_Bases="A"
                     /label="A"
                     /note="Geneious type: Editing History Replacement"
     CDS             complement(96524..97588)
                     /gene="BA71V-B354L"
                     /codon_start=1
                     /product="BA71V-B354L"
                     /note="similar to African swine fever virus E75 strain
                     E75of INSD accession FN557520"
                     /translation="MALTTPSGKLIPELQFKAHHFIDKTTVLYGPSKTGKTVYVKHIM
                     KILQPHIEQILVVAPSEPSNRSYEGFVHPTLIHYRLWLADKQKKNDNKGAERFLEAIW
                     QRQTMMSSIYSRVNNIDMLKTLYHKLPIDIQQKENKNIAKVECLKAEQTDQKKEEKIT
                     SLYQQLLKKIIIQNIHMYKNLSLTEDEKFTLNYINLNPRLLLILDDCAAELHPLFTKE
                     IFKKFFYQNRHCFISMIICCQDDTDLPANLRKNAFVSIFTNASICMSNFSRQSNRYSK
                     QDKEYVEEISHIVFKGYRKLVYIREDEYRQHFYHSTVPLPTAFSFGSKALLKLCKAVY
                     SKEVVIDKSNPYWSKFRLNF"
                     /modified_by="walter.fuchs"
                     /label="B354L"
     CDS             complement(97599..99350)
                     /gene="BA71V-B602L (9RL)"
                     /codon_start=1
                     /product="BA71V-B602L (9RL)"
                     /note="similar to African swine fever virus E75 strain
                     E75of INSD accession FN557520"
                     /translation="MAEFNIDELLKNVLEDPSTEISEETLKQLYQKTNPYKQFKNDSR
                     VAFCSFTNLREQYIRRLIMTSFIGYVFKALQEWMPSYSKPTYTTKTLLSELITLVDTL
                     KQETNDVPSESVVNTLLSIADNCKTQTQKSKEAKTTIDSFLREHFVFDPNLHAQSAYT
                     CASTCASTCASTCADTNVDTCASTCADICADTNVDTCASTCADTCADTCVSTCADTCA
                     DTCADTNVDTCASTCADTNVDTCVSTCADTCASTEYTDLMDPERIPLHIMQKTLNVPN
                     ELQADIDAITQTPQGYRAAAHILQNIELHQSIKHMLENPKVFKPILFNTKITRYLSQH
                     IPPQDTFYKWNYYIEDNYEELRAATESIYPEKPDLEFAFIIYDVVDSSSNQQKIDEFY
                     YKYKDQIFSEVSSIQLGNWTLLGSFKANRERYNYFNQNNEIIKRILDRHEEDLKIGKE
                     ILRNTIYHKKAKNIQETGPDAPGLSIYNSTFHTDSGIKGLLSFKELKNLEKASGNIKK
                     AREYDFIDDCEEKIKQLLSKENLTPDEKSQLEKTKKQLENALEMLNVPDDTIRVDMWV
                     NNNNKLEKEILYTKAEL"
                     /modified_by="walter.fuchs"
                     /label="B602L"
     CDS             99404..100561
                     /gene="BA71V-B385R"
                     /codon_start=1
                     /product="BA71V-B385R"
                     /note="similar to African swine fever virus E75 strain
                     E75of INSD accession FN557520"
                     /translation="MDEIINKYQAVEKLFKEIQEGLAAYDQYKTLISELLHYNNHIKQ
                     EYFNFLMIISPYLIRAHSGETLRNKVNNEIKRLILVENINTKISKTLVSVNFLLQKKL
                     SADGMKTKNIWCTNNPMLQVRTAHNLFKQLCDTQSKTQWVQTLKYKECKYCHTDMVFN
                     TTQFGLQCPNCGCIQELMGTIFDETHFYNHDGQKAKSGIFNPNRHYRFWIEHILGRNS
                     EQELGTKQDPCGTKVLQQLKKIIKRDNKCIALLTVENIRKMLKEINRTDLNNCVSLIL
                     RKLTGVGPPQISESILLRGEYIFTEAIKIREKVCKKGRINRNYYPYYIYKIFDAILPP
                     NDTTNRRILQYIHLQGNDTLANNDSEWESICMELPEIKWKPTDRTHCVHFF"
                     /modified_by="walter.fuchs"
                     /label="B385R"
     CDS             complement(100629..102569)
                     /gene="BA71V-B646L (p72)"
                     /codon_start=1
                     /product="BA71V-B646L (p72)"
                     /note="similar to African swine fever virus E75 strain
                     E75of INSD accession FN557520"
                     /translation="MASGGAFCLIANDGKADKIILAQDLLNSRISNIKNVNKSYGKPD
                     PEPTLSQIEETHMVHFNAHFKPYVPIGFEYNKVRPHTGTPTLGNKLTFGIPQYGDFFH
                     DMVGHHILGACHSSWQDAPIQGSSQMGAHGQLQTFPRNGYDWDNQTPLEGAVYTLVDP
                     FGRPIVPGTKNAYRNLVYYCEYPGERLYENVRFDVNGNSLDEYSSDVTTLVRKFCIPG
                     DKMTGYKHLVGQEVSVEGTSGPLLCNVQDMHKPHQSKPILTDENDTQRTCTHTNPKFL
                     SQHFPENSHNIQTAGKQDITPITDATYLDIRRNVHYSCNGPQTPKYYQPPLALWIKLR
                     FWFNENVNLAIPSVSIPFGERFITIKLASQKDLVNEFPGLFIRQSRFIPGRPSRRNIR
                     FKPWFIPGVISEISLTNNELYINNLFVTPEIHNLFVKRVRFSLIRVHKTQVTHTNNNH
                     HDEKLMSALKWPIEYMFIGLKPTWNISDQNPHQHRDWHKFGHVVNAIMQPTHHAEVSF
                     QDRDTALPDACSSISDITPITYPITLPIIKNISVTAHGINLIDKFPSKFCSSYIPFHY
                     GGNSIKTPDDPGAMMITFALKPREEYQPSGHINVSRAREFYISWDTDYVGSITTADLV
                     VSASAINFLLLQNGSAVLRYST"
                     /modified_by="walter.fuchs"
                     /label="B646L"
     CDS             102609..102986
                     /gene="BA71V-B125R"
                     /codon_start=1
                     /product="BA71V-B125R"
                     /note="similar to African swine fever virus E75 strain
                     E75of INSD accession FN557520"
                     /translation="MAVYAKDLDNNKELNQKLINDQLKIIDTLLLAEKKNFLVYELPA
                     HFDFSSGDPLGSQRDIYYAIIKSLEERGFTVKICMKGDRALLFITWKKIQSIEINKKE
                     EYLRMHFIQDEEKAFYCKFLESR"
                     /modified_by="walter.fuchs"
                     /label="B125R"
     CDS             complement(102959..103336)
                     /gene="BA71V-B117L"
                     /codon_start=1
                     /product="BA71V-B117L"
                     /note="similar to African swine fever virus E75 strain
                     E75of INSD accession FN557520"
                     /translation="MGYTIQLDKDGDYYWDDDSTHHDPYMRANAAPHAAAFNATAPHT
                     AAFNAAAPHAAAFNTAAHHAFHEPFIKLNLTDKNIFNGLGFILIVIFIYLLLITLQQM
                     LTRHIYNTVQHYVKAHLDSKNLQ"
                     /modified_by="walter.fuchs"
                     /label="B117L"
     CDS             complement(103344..104531)
                     /gene="BA71V-B407L"
                     /codon_start=1
                     /product="BA71V-B407L"
                     /note="similar to African swine fever virus E75 strain
                     E75of INSD accession FN557520"
                     /translation="MEDTTFLEGANLAGITTLMNNLHINEQANLEELEKQVMGKQQNF
                     PTDHFDEELNGLAKSLGINFNDPEFSLDSAHSVISKKPSRGGSDVISRDSVCTDSICS
                     ESVCSGSMRHGSIRNGSVRDDSVRSGRTRRGPARSSSSRHDRIHSYSLSTHRKKYAES
                     ETSQKTVISKRDRKHNYAESEYSEKSIKPSTKQVDRLINHLRSNGDPNSFYKKEHDYD
                     RKTKLVKLEKINMLLTYLGNEQISTDGIKIPTIDSSMQEIDDAIEMLTLRNVGIRYSS
                     IAEEILIGLARGLEIVFDGTREIPFLNYRPDYTGLHNTFMIKLFKMRYETSQVVGNFV
                     QNMSPLSKICLELGPSLLLYPALIRTKHKASEDLYNLLQKGPEDPFTAYNEIHETLKK
                     NNK"
                     /modified_by="walter.fuchs"
                     /label="B407L"
     CDS             complement(104560..105087)
                     /gene="BA71V-B175L"
                     /codon_start=1
                     /product="BA71V-B175L"
                     /note="similar to African swine fever virus E75 strain
                     E75of INSD accession FN557520"
                     /translation="METNCPNILYLSGITIEECLQSKKNTTDALNTNGDEAEVEKKLP
                     SVFTSVSKWVTHSSFKCWTCHLYFKTVPKFVPTYMRENERGEIEMGVLGNFCSFSCAA
                     SYIDLHYTEPKRWEARELLNMLYRFFTSQWISYIRPALSYTMRKEYGGKLSEEAFVSE
                     LHTLEESISSKDIFI"
                     /modified_by="walter.fuchs"
                     /label="B175L"
     CDS             105134..105925
                     /gene="BA71V-B263R"
                     /codon_start=1
                     /product="BA71V-B263R"
                     /note="similar to African swine fever virus E75 strain
                     E75of INSD accession FN557520"
                     /translation="MEDETELCFRSNRVTRLEMFVCTYGGKISSLACSHMELIKLLQI
                     AEPVKALNCNFGHQCLPGYESLIKTPKKSKNMLRRPRKTEGDGTCFNSAIEASILFKD
                     KMYKLKCFPSTGEIQVPGVIFPDFEDGKNIIQQWVEFLQHQPIEKKVQIIEFKTIMIN
                     FKFQINSVSPRVIIHLKKFAALLEQIPTPYPIREIKPPLEDSKVSAKFMVSPGKKVRI
                     NVFLKGKINILGCNTKESAETIYAFLKDLISVHWQEILCVLPVPD"
                     /modified_by="walter.fuchs"
                     /label="B263R"
     CDS             complement(105922..106122)
                     /gene="BA71V-B66L"
                     /codon_start=1
                     /product="BA71V-B66L"
                     /note="similar to African swine fever virus E75 strain
                     E75of INSD accession FN557520"
                     /translation="MDIKRALILFLLFLVVLSNAFVDYIISNFNHAVTCRKPTYFGIV
                     LQGIFLVILFSIADYLINENIL"
                     /modified_by="walter.fuchs"
                     /label="B66L"
     CDS             complement(106128..110150)
                     /gene="BA71V-G1340L"
                     /codon_start=1
                     /product="BA71V-G1340L"
                     /translation="MEFHNDFLTNPLRVTLYNPAENEYTKTFIFLGSVPANVLQACHK
                     DLQRTPKDKEILQNFYGKDWEKKLSQYVVGGDSDDLDEFEKLFVEDSGEETNVMMPEI
                     ETVYSEYSIFPEDTFKDIREKIYVATGVPPYRQHIFFFQNNALQVTYRLMLSGSGVAL
                     DIRDYKKEFQQVGGLNIDATMESQKDELYVEALDSFQLIKNIHHIFVADLNTLVAPMR
                     RQISIAIEDNYQFDLLYYGLIMKYWPLLSPDAFKLLIQSPLQMEKQYPALSPSLTSLK
                     KRLLLEQKLINFTYARAQQVVAKYEGNKLTRGTLAVTSAMIKISPLVNIQINVRNVFD
                     LFPATPDIPQLVVFFYSKTGPTVVSKHHITSTEPEKFSNKTFRVPTVILIRYINKKAF
                     ILTIQNNGHYFIESNWSENERHDFNSVVSTLNNFINPIIHTINDMGPAAFPRGGSLPL
                     PSNEDIQISISSMSVSTFWPYTLSSKGFTELKSRWRKYEQAGIISVRGLQQTGVYNFL
                     FKKGIYSYDPHEIERMIIISSGPGRKMDINVALLQNTYAYLFDTNVAARWETIYGGRN
                     IRIYHRVTDIKIEMFNITQEEFNYLWVYLFVFLDNLITGPDKIMVNKLSQLHDKQQGK
                     GASQLRALQEQDPDLYDLRKYDTQATVYSVLCQHPRPPVIYSEAEVKSMPPAKRKELV
                     KYWNFTEGVPAYYSCPHPDYPHLSLLEGRHPLNYCLPCCQKTKALLGTKRFYINNTCL
                     TKHTFVEQDLEDLNTQTSRHTLSYGKKIPVNRIAFLPHQIADELFSNTIKEPDIFCIV
                     GVEQTMLGISNAGLFYSLARILDLAPKALAVEIAKAANTPQYYILGNGAGNMFSSGAE
                     LANFILQTFVEQKNQLLQWDTAWQDIFLDLVAICYDLHCVFFKDKQGDIEFEVSPSTI
                     QKILSPSKKIAIIFDTNEGIYPMAMTQQKRFLKNSEAQYIFTEEDPVMEVIHSMSEFM
                     CKDGWWDIHDVKNIPGYTVTKKLINRHNFCYALLIVSDTDRPIYFPIRLSSYIHDDIP
                     IDFDLRPTDIASFEETWKFIRLFNKHFKQYEIIPSAVLQNMKKEFVGFLSEGKTGLYF
                     YYAPTQTLPATLEKLPIATLTIDPRDIDQAILYPLEEPYPHQDKANKAFYMNHLYKFL
                     LIEFFDVLYGLQSNTTRKHIEDLFQKTDFQKINSVTEFYTKLSDFVDLNDIHRIKHIL
                     ETTGADHALKVLQKNVFNFDRILLSPLQSYTYDELCQYLKKLLTPRIEFYEDIETIDR
                     GLINIYTSCQYSTLKQPQCEKKRLRIPVNHFENYINILAADILNPLKHSTLLLTGLGV
                     IDDLQFIMRPQEIISVKNKF"
                     /modified_by="walter.fuchs"
                     /label="G1340L"
     CDS             110239..113853
                     /gene="BA71V-G1211R"
                     /codon_start=1
                     /product="BA71V-G1211R"
                     /note="similar to African swine fever virus E75 strain
                     E75of INSD accession FN557520"
                     /translation="MDRSEIVARENPVITQRVTNLLRTNAPLLFMPIDIHEVRYGAYM
                     LFMYGSLENGYKAEVRIENIPVFFDVQIESDNTNQLFLKSLLAAENITYERLETLTQR
                     PVMGYREKEKEFAPYIRIFFKSLYERRKAITYLNNMGYNTAADDTTCYYRMVSRELKL
                     PLTSWIQLQQYTYEPRGLVHRFSVTPEGLVSYQDDVPTDHSIVMAYDIETYSPIKGTV
                     PDPNQANDVVFMICMRIFWIHSTEPLASTCITMAPCKKSSEWTTIVCSSEKNLLLSFA
                     EQFSRWAPDICTGFNDSRYDWPFIVEKSMQHGILEEVFNKMSLFWPQKLDTILKCYYV
                     KEKRVKISAEKSIISSFLHTPGCLPIDVRNMCMQLYPKAEKTSLKAFLENCGLDSKID
                     LPYHLMWKYYETRDSEKMADVAYYCIIDAQRCQDLLVRHNVIADRREVGILSYTSLYD
                     CIYYAGGHKVCNMLIAYAIHDEYGRIACSTIARGKREHGKYPGAFVIDPVKGLEQDKP
                     TTGLDFASLYPSLIMAYNFSPEKFVASRDEANSLIAKGESLHYVSFHFNNRLVEGWFV
                     RHNNVPDKMGLYPKVLIDLLNKRTALKQELKKLGEKKECIHESHPGFKELQFRHAMVD
                     AKQKALKIFMNTFYGEAGNNLSPFFLLPLAGGVTSSGQYNLKLVYNFVINKGYGIKYG
                     DTDSLYITCPDSLYTEVTDAYLNSQKTIKHYEQLCHEKVLLSMKAMSTLCAEVNEYLR
                     QDNGTSYLRMAYEEVLFPVCFTGKKKYYGIAHVNTPNFNTKELFIRGIDIIKQGQTKL
                     TKTIGTRIMEESMKLRRPEDHRPPLIEIVKTVLKDAVVNMKQWNFEDFIQTDAWRPDK
                     DNKAVQIFMSRMHARREQLKKHGAAATSQFAEPEPGERFSYVIVEKQVQFDIQGHRTD
                     TTRKGDKMEYVSEAKAKNLPIDILFYINNYVLGLCARFINENEEFQPPGNVSNKDEYA
                     QRRAKSYLQKFVQSIHPKDKSVIKQGIVHRQCYKYVHQEIKKKIGIFADLYKEFFNNT
                     TNPIESFIQSTQFMIHYFDEEQKVNHSMKKMVEQRTTLAGNPAGNPAGNPASNALMRA
                     IFTQLITEEKKIVQALYNKGDAIHDLLSYIINNINYKIATFQTKQMLTFELSSTHVEL
                     LLKLNKTWLILVGIHVAKKHLHTLLGLSNNEPPSKTFIQQAIEEECGSIKPSCYDFIS
                     "
                     /modified_by="walter.fuchs"
                     /label="G1211R"
     CDS             complement(113850..114221)
                     /gene="BA71V-CP123L"
                     /codon_start=1
                     /product="BA71V-CP123L"
                     /note="similar to African swine fever virus E75 strain
                     E75of INSD accession FN557520"
                     /translation="MPSTGTLVILFAIILILCIMLLFYYKTTEAGNPGVLPPPIPPPT
                     PPPPKKKYDHNEYMEKTDLEPEVKKNHRKWANEAEHLISSSVKGLENLDETAFLANHK
                     GHGFKTFEHAKDLFKEFLKKY"
                     /modified_by="walter.fuchs"
                     /label="CP123L"
     CDS             complement(114386..121819)
                     /gene="BA71V-CP2475L (p220)"
                     /codon_start=1
                     /product="BA71V-CP2475L (p220)"
                     /note="similar to African swine fever virus E75 strain
                     E75of INSD accession FN557520"
                     /translation="MGNRGSSTSSRPPLSSEANLYAKLQDHIQRQTRSFSGGGYFNGG
                     GDKNPVQHIKDYHIDSVSSKAKLRIIEGIIKAISKIGFKVDTKQPIEDILKDIKKQLP
                     DPRAGSTFVKNAEKQETICKMIADAINQEFIDLGQDKLIDTTEGAASICRQIVLYINS
                     LTHGLRAEYLDVHGSIENTLENIKLLSDAIKQLHERMVTEVTKAAPNEEVINAVTMIE
                     AVYRRLLNEQNLQINILTNFIDNILTPTQKELDKLKTDEVDIIKILNDTNSVLGTKNF
                     GKVLSYTLCNLGIAATVANKINKALQRVGLKVEQYLHSKNWAEFDKELDLKRFSGLVS
                     AENIAEFEKAVNLLRQTFNERHKILENNCAKKGGDEEKTPLDKRMEAQRLDRKHILME
                     FLNKSTQAYNDFLENVKKIGMKLVKEIALTPNITKLRDALSRINDMGTIALDLSLIGF
                     YNNAAAREERETFLIQLTLVKNVLEELAKTDPNFKNLYDSCFRLLQIIDFYTDIVQKK
                     YGGGEDCECTKVGGAALTVEELGLSKAARSQVDLNQAINTFMYYYYVAQIYSNLTHNK
                     QEFQSYEENYATILGDAIAGRLMQLDTEKNARINSPAVDLARGHVGPNPGGAQEVDWK
                     ATISAIELEYDVKRRFYRALEGLDLYLKNITKTFVNNIDSIQTVQQMLDGVRIIGRWF
                     TEATGDTLAQVFESFPTSAGNDSNVFTDNAPAGHYYEKVAAEIQQGRGVGTLRPVRAS
                     QAKNIRDLIGRSLSNFQALKNIINAFARIGDMLGGEELRQTVPMSPLQIYKTLLEYIQ
                     HSALSVGLKNLNQTQIGGQRVALAQTAEEASQRVYLSTVRVNDALSTRWETEDVFFTF
                     MLKSMAAKIFIVLGIYDMFERPEPVYKLIPTRMILGGADELEPEVIPEAAGLYFRLPR
                     LAEFYQKLFSFRDENVQISMLPELEGIFSGLIRVIFMRPIELINIGDYSETEIRQLIK
                     EINVIYQHFNLEYGEQEAVKKALIHFVNEINRRFGVITRTEWEKFQRIVQEARTMNDF
                     GMMNQTNYSILPDEDGYTQSSQLLPSDRFIGPSSQPTPKWRPALYNIDSVDVQTGMLQ
                     PNSQWDLVQKFRKQLSEMFEDPSLQQELGKVSYQELIQQATNELKKEHTDKIQIVSKL
                     IQGSESLADTDVNKIFLFHETVITGLNLLSAIYVLLNTFRNNIKALDLDMIQKSIVEW
                     LRETQAANVNHANLIDWLGRRHGDISEIRNPGLVIKANDARLSMVYPDPTTDPTLPQD
                     QNLTTETLFAWIEQYVGIPAGGGIRPEQELAARYLVDNQRIMQLLLTNIFEMTSSFNK
                     LVQVRFPETSTAHVHLDFTGLISLIDSLMADTKYFLDLLRPHIDKNIIQYYENRSNPG
                     SFYWLEEHLIDKLIKPPTDAGGRPLPGGELGLEGVNQIINKTYILLTKPYNVLHLRGG
                     AQRRDAANIQINNNPELSERYEQYGRVFSRLVFYDALDNNSGLRVEQVALGDFRLSNL
                     IRTNNAQEENALSFWTAVAPAPRAYANVNNAANNLRRYRLYGSDYGIRNNRSMMMVFN
                     QLVASYIARFYDAPSGKIYLNLINAFANGNFSQAVMELGYAHPDLARDNIAFGHRGDP
                     TEQSVLLLSLGLMLQRLIKDTNRQGLSQHLISTLTEIPIYLKENYRANLPLYNKMFNI
                     LISQGELLKQFIQYTKVQLARPNLMALLGANNDAIIYYNNINVPNTGLSIGQAALRGI
                     GSVFRPDITLMPLGDAQNNTNDIVRKRLIAVINGVIRGSLTLANSAMEVLHELTDHPI
                     YLETEEHFIQNYMSRYNKEPLMPFSLSLYYLRDLRMENNEVYDPLLYPNLESGSPEFK
                     ILYGTRKLLGNDPVQLSDMPGVQLIMKNYNETVVAREQITPTRFEHFYIHAIQALRFI
                     INIRSFKTVMTYNENTFGGVNLISENRDDKPIITAGIGMNAVYSLRKTLQDVISFVES
                     SYQEEQINNIHKIVSPKSQTRSLGSNRERERIFNLFDMNIMPINVNALMRSIPLANIY
                     NYDYSFEEIACLMYGISAEKVRSLDTGAPQPDVAVVLNIPNRPPMNTREFMLKLLINP
                     YVTVSISQYGNELLSRGNAGYMSRIFRGDNALNMGRPKFLSDQIFNKVLFGSLYPTQF
                     DYDEAGPGLAAGIQRGRERWGHPMSIYINQALHEVVRTIRLAETVRGLRNVIDRNQII
                     DELNAFRTQLEDTRREVDNLLQTPEIQNNVIPEIIAAVQNWGQQYRGQITDLIDLIGN
                     AGQGGNSMIPLIQIITAQTAAAQLTALFNRRGIPAPVPRQQLQNDIEALQWFMTMVIN
                     HPPILIAPFMILVNNLKDFLDTLEQYVYRNPRWLGPRTARIAHPPVGMAPGNIRYPTS
                     YTENSVLTYIAEQNQEEGPWSIVKQVGVGIQKPALIQIGKDRFDTRLIRNLIFITNIQ
                     RLLRLRLNLELSQFRNVLVSPDHIINPSITEYGFSITGPSETFSDKQYDSDIRIL"
                     /modified_by="walter.fuchs"
                     /label="CP2475L"
     CDS             complement(121941..122546)
                     /gene="BA71V-CP204L (p32, p30)"
                     /codon_start=1
                     /product="BA71V-CP204L (p32, p30)"
                     /note="similar to African swine fever virus E75 strain
                     E75of INSD accession FN557520"
                     /translation="MDFILNISMKMEVIFKTDLRASSQVVFHAGSLYTWFSVEIINSG
                     RIVTTAIKTLLSTVKYDIVRNARIYAGQGYTEQQAQEEWNMILHVLFEEEAESTSSTS
                     LESNHETNGHKADSHETNECTSSFETLFEQEPSSETPKDTKLYALAQKAVQHIEQYGK
                     APDFNKVIRAHNYIQTIYGSPLKEEEKEEVRLMVIKLLKKK"
                     /modified_by="walter.fuchs"
                     /label="CP204L"
     CDS             122577..124181
                     /gene="BA71V-CP530R (p60)"
                     /codon_start=1
                     /product="BA71V-CP530R (p60)"
                     /note="similar to African swine fever virus E75 strain
                     E75of INSD accession FN557520"
                     /translation="MPSNMKQFCKISVWLQRHDPDLLEIINNLCMLGNLSAAKYKHGV
                     TFIYPKQAKIRDEIKKHAYSNDPSQAIKTLESLILPFYIPTPMEFTGEIGSYTGVKLE
                     VEKKEANKVVLKNGEAVLIPAADFKPFPDRRLAVWIMESGSMPLEGPPYKRKKEGGGN
                     DPPISKHISPYTPRTRIAIEVEKAFDECMRQNWCSVNNPYLAKSVSLLSFLSLNHPTE
                     FIKVLPLIDFDPLVTFYLLLEPYKTHGDDFLIPETILFGPTGWNGTDLYQSAMLEFKK
                     FFTQITRQTFMDIADTATKEVDVPICYSDPETVHSYANHVRTEILHHNMVNKVTTPNL
                     VVQAYNELEQTNTIRHYGPIFPESTINALRFWKKLWQDEQRFVIHGLHRTLMDQPTYE
                     TSEFAEIVRNLRFSRPGNNYINELNITSPAMYGDKHTTGDIAPNDRFAMLVAFINSTD
                     FLYTAIPEEKVGGNDTQTGPQTSSLTDLVPTRLHSFLNHNLSKLKILNRAQQTVKNIL
                     SNDCLNQLKHYVKHTGKNEILKILQE"
                     /modified_by="walter.fuchs"
                     /label="CP530R"
     CDS             124184..124426
                     /gene="BA71V-CP80R"
                     /codon_start=1
                     /product="BA71V-CP80R"
                     /note="similar to African swine fever virus E75 strain
                     E75of INSD accession FN557520"
                     /translation="MLIPVVCFTCGFPIGTYAAIFDKARTEYIKTKMGGTLPQNIPLD
                     ASLQIELKDLITALGIPMRVCCRTHLITTLDYRKYY"
                     /modified_by="walter.fuchs"
                     /label="CP80R"
     CDS             124468..125388
                     /gene="BA71V-CP312R"
                     /codon_start=1
                     /product="BA71V-CP312R"
                     /note="similar to African swine fever virus E75 strain
                     E75of INSD accession FN557520"
                     /translation="MTTIFHADDLLHALQQAKAEKNFSSVFSLDWDKLRIAKRNTSVK
                     YVTVHVMVKGKKAPLMFNFQNEKHVGTISPSTDEEVIRMNAENPKFLVKKRDRDPCLQ
                     FNKYKISPPLEDDGLTVKKNEQGEEIYPGDEEKSKLFQIIELLEEAFEDAVQKGPENM
                     KTKNIIKLVQRKISSNAAKNADKSLPNPIARIRIKVNPITNMLAPILLDKSKPITLQN
                     GKTSFEELKDKDGVKANPDNIHKLIESNSIHDGIINARSICISSMGISFPLCLEMGVV
                     KVFEKNNGIDVDSIYGPDDITNLINQVAIA"
                     /modified_by="walter.fuchs"
                     /label="CP312R"
     CDS             complement(125408..125932)
                     /gene="BA71V-O174L"
                     /codon_start=1
                     /product="BA71V-O174L"
                     /note="similar to African swine fever virus E75 strain
                     E75of INSD accession FN557520"
                     /translation="MLTLTQGKKIVNALRSRLAFEYNGQLIKILSKNIIAVGSLRREE
                     KMLNDVDLLIIVSEKKLLKHVLPNIRIKGLSFSVKVCGERKCVLFIEWEKKTYQLDLF
                     TALAEEKPYAIFHFTGPVSYLIRIRAALKKKNYKLNQYGLFKNQTLVPLKITTERELI
                     KELGFTYRVPKKRL"
                     /modified_by="walter.fuchs"
                     /label="O174L"
     CDS             125982..126170
                     /gene="BA71V-O61R (p12)"
                     /codon_start=1
                     /product="BA71V-O61R (p12)"
                     /note="similar to African swine fever virus E75 strain
                     E75of INSD accession FN557520"
                     /translation="MALDGSSGGGSNVETLLIVAIVVVIMAIMLYYFWWMPRQQQKKC
                     SKADECTCTNGSCSLKTS"
                     /modified_by="walter.fuchs"
                     /label="O61R"
     CDS             complement(126261..130613)
                     /gene="BA71V-NP1450L (g2L)"
                     /codon_start=1
                     /product="BA71V-NP1450L (g2L)"
                     /translation="MEAGYAEIAAVQFNIAGDNDHKRQGVMEVTISNLFEGTLPAEGG
                     IYDARMGTTDHHYKCITCSHQRKQCMGHPGILQMHAPVLQPLFIAEIRRWLRVICLNC
                     GAPIVDLKRYEHLIRPKRLAEAASSQTEGKQCYVCKVIHPKIIKDSEDYFTFWVDQQG
                     KIDKLYPQIIREIFSRVTYDTVVKLGRSKNSHPEKLVLKAIQIPPISIRPGIRLGIGS
                     GPQSFHDINNVIQYIVRKNLLIPKDLQIVRGQKIPLNVDRNLQTIQQLYYNFLLDSVS
                     TTATQGGTGKRGIVMGARPAPSIMRRLPRKEGRIRKSLLGSQVWSISRSTICGNSDLH
                     LDEVGYPISFARTLQVAETVQHYNINRLMPYFLNGKRQYPGCSRVYKQITQSVHDIEG
                     LKQDFRLEVGDILYRDVVTGDVAFFNRQPSLERSSIGVHRIVVLENPKISTFQMNVSA
                     CAWYNADFDGDQMNLWVPWSVMSRVEAELLCSVRNWFISTKSSGPVNGQVQDSTVGSF
                     LLTRTNTPMGKNVMNKLHAMGLFQTTQTDPPCFANYSPTDLLDGKLVVSMLLKQTPIN
                     YQRAPTWYSEVYAPYMHYNKQDISTQIRNGELIEGVLDKKAVGAGSSGGIYHLISRRY
                     GPQQALKMIFATQQLALNYVRNAGFTVSTADMLLTPEAHQEVQEIINELLLESEEINN
                     RLLHGDIMPPIGLTTHDFYEKLQLNALKFPDRILKPIMNSINPETNGLFQMVATGAKG
                     SNPNMIHIMAGIGQIEINTQRIQPQFSFGRTLVYYPRFALEAQAYGFICNSYIAGLTS
                     PEFIFGEMNGRFDLINKALSTSSTGYANRKAIFGLQSCIVDYYRRVSIDTRLVQQLYG
                     EDGLDARQLETVRFETIMLSDQELEDKFKYTGIQSPLFEEEFSRLKKDRDKYRQIFLN
                     IENFNFSQLLTDVRQVPVNVASIVKNILLSSTSGVLPFDEKSILQKYTMVKTFCKNLP
                     YVFINNIQERLQTPIPVYLKRAASLMRILIRIELATVKTLNITCEQMSAILDLIRLQY
                     TQSLINYGEAVGILAAQSVSEPLTQYMLDSHHRSVAGGTNKSGIVRPQEIFSAKPVEA
                     EQSSEMLLRLKNPEVETNKTYAQEIANSIELITFERLILQWHLLYETYSSTKKNVMYP
                     DFASDVEWMTDFLENHPLLQPPEDIANWCIRLELNKTTMILKSISLESIVNSLRAKHP
                     NTYIMHSVENTASGIPIIIRIYLRESAFRRSTNTRMATDEKIAVNLVDKLLNSTIRGI
                     PGIKNANVVKLMRHRVDAQGKLVRLDNIYAIKTNGTNIFGAMLDDNIDPYTIVSSSIG
                     DTMELYGIEAARQKIISEIRTVMGDKGPNHRHLLMYADLMTRTGQVTSLEKAGLNARE
                     PSNVLLRMALSSPVQVLTDAAIDSAVNPIYGIAAPTLMGSVPRIGTMYSDIIMDEKYI
                     TENYKSVDSMIDML"
                     /modified_by="walter.fuchs"
                     /label="NP1450L"
     CDS             complement(130681..131940)
                     /gene="BA71V-NP419L (g3L)"
                     /codon_start=1
                     /product="BA71V-NP419L (g3L)"
                     /note="similar to African swine fever virus E75 strain
                     E75of INSD accession FN557520"
                     /translation="MLNQFPGQLSNNVFCFPPIESETKSGKKASWIICVQVMQHNTIL
                     PITDEMFSTDVKDAVAEIFTKFFVEEGAMRISKTTRVTEGKNLGKKNATTVVHQAFKD
                     ALSKYNRHARQKRGAHTNKGMIPPMLIKHFNIIPKTFFEDETDPIVQRKRNGVRAVAC
                     QQGDGSILLYSRTEKEFLGLDNIKKELKQLYLFIDVRVYLDGELYLHHKPLQWIAGQA
                     NAKADSSELHFYVFDCFWSDQLQMPSNKRQQLLTNIFKQKEDFTFIHQVENFSIKDED
                     EALRLKTQFIKEGYEGAIVRNANGPYEPGYNNYHSPHLAKLKPLLDAEFILVDYTQGK
                     KGKDLGAILWVCELPNKKRFVVTPKHLTYADRYALFQKLTPALFKKHLYGKELTVEYA
                     ELSSKTGIPLQARAVGFREPINVLEII"
                     /modified_by="walter.fuchs"
                     /label="NP419L"
     CDS             132006..134612
                     /gene="BA71V-NP868R (g4R)"
                     /codon_start=1
                     /product="BA71V-NP868R (g4R)"
                     /note="similar to African swine fever virus E75 strain
                     E75of INSD accession FN557520"
                     /translation="MASLENLVARYQRCFNDQSLKNSTIELEIRFQHINFLLFKTVYE
                     ALVAQEIPSTISHSIRCIKKVHHENHCREKILPSDNFYFKKQSLMFFKFSEPASLGCK
                     VSLAIEQPIRKFILDSSVLVRLKNRTTFQISELWKIELTIVKQLMGSEVSAKLTAFKT
                     LLFDTPEQQTAKNMMTLINPDDEYLYEIEIEYTGKPESLTAADVIKIKNTVLTLISPN
                     HLMLTAYHQAIEFIASHILSSEILLARIKSGKWGLKRLLPQVKSMTKADYMKFYPPVG
                     YYVTDKADGIRGIAVVQDTQMYVVADQLYSLGTTGIEPLKPTILDGEFMPEKKEFYGF
                     DVIMYEGNLLTQQGFETRIEALNKGIKVLQAFNIKAEMKPFISLTSADPNVLLKNFES
                     VFKKKTRPYSIDGIILVEPGNSYLNTNTFKWKPTWDNTLDFLVRKCPENLNVPEYAPK
                     KSFSLHLLFVGISGELFKKLALNWCPGYTKLFPVTQRNQNYFPVQFQPSDFPLAFLYY
                     HPDTSSFSDIDGKVLEMRCLKREVNYVSWEIVKIREDRQQDLKTGSYFGNDFKTAELT
                     WLNYMDPFSFEELAKGPSGMYFAGAKTGIYRAQTALISFIKQEIIQKISHQSWVIDLG
                     IGKGQDLGRYLDAGIRHLVGIDKDQTALAELIYRKFSHATTRQHKHATNIYVLHQDLA
                     EPAKEISEKVHQIYGFPKEGASSIVSNLFIHYLMKSSQQVENLAVLCHKLLQPGGMVW
                     FTTMLGERVLELLHENRIELNEVWEARENEVVKFAIKRLFKEDVLQETGQEIGVLLPF
                     SNGDFYNEYLVNTAFLIKIFKHHGFSLVQMQSFKEWIPEFQTFSKSLYKILTEADKTW
                     TSLFGFICLRKN"
                     /modified_by="walter.fuchs"
                     /label="NP868R"
     CDS             134669..135421
                     /gene="BA71V-D250R (g5R)"
                     /codon_start=1
                     /product="BA71V-D250R (g5R)"
                     /note="similar to African swine fever virus E75 strain
                     E75of INSD accession FN557520"
                     /Original_Translation="MDTAMQLKTSIGLITCRMNTQSNQIETILVQKRYS
                     LAFSEFIHCHYSINSNHSHLIKMFNNMTINERLLIKTLDFDRMWYHIWIETPVYELYH
                     KKYQKFKKNWLIPDNGKKLISLINQAKGSGTLLWEIPKGKPKENESDLACAIREFEEE
                     TGIAREDYQILPAFKKSMSYFEGKTEYKHIYFLAVLCKSLEEPNMNLSLQYETRIAEI
                     SKISWQNMEAVRFISKRQSLNLEPIIGPAFNFIKNYLRYKH"
                     /Color="#ffff00"
                     /modified_by="walter.fuchs"
                     /label="D250R"
     CDS             complement(135627..136094)
                     /gene="BA71V-D129L"
                     /codon_start=1
                     /product="BA71V-D129L"
                     /note="similar to African swine fever virus E75 strain
                     E75of INSD accession FN557520"
                     /translation="MDLNPLLYLQAFNNDATTFNTQGHILEQQSDPTYFDTFANAMQA
                     YIDTKQGGNDEEGTIIIMDDEDFNDSESLEDFLQMMNDEELNDRFSSDDEPEERVNPH
                     EVNFHEVNPHEVNPHEVNLMEINLHRDNQYESSKAPQATFDITEFIKIEEDDE"
                     /modified_by="walter.fuchs"
                     /label="D129L"
     CDS             complement(136208..136447)
                     /gene="BA71V-D79L (g7L)"
                     /codon_start=1
                     /product="BA71V-D79L (g7L)"
                     /note="similar to African swine fever virus E75 strain
                     E75of INSD accession FN557520"
                     /translation="MNKTIEYQKEFLKENNQLLSIPIKKNILKEILQNDEQDTIITNC
                     ITKEVSINLDLIKNPKVLYSIYIMVVEYLKSMNIT"
                     /modified_by="walter.fuchs"
                     /label="D79L"
     CDS             complement(136515..137522)
                     /gene="BA71V-D339L (g9L)"
                     /codon_start=1
                     /product="BA71V-D339L (g9L)"
                     /note="similar to African swine fever virus E75 strain
                     E75of INSD accession FN557520"
                     /translation="MIDQKIFEITLNIDDPANFCTNVEAHLLKELENIYVGKCFKNSF
                     IISITGVIQRSPCFIMRTNNSGRGYMHVRFSALVSYLNAFDLIAAVKIIKNDNNIILG
                     ESLLTEPVTIVIPSSESQNNVAEVGQIVPVQLANSSVYYIPGRQQASATGSIFIPKHT
                     FSVYHVQEELTQEQALNLTKLVNVIETLLDSRSKKDFKHICFFEKLYYTYPISSDEIL
                     DLKIWKGPKGKEVSRLKPCNVLSFLYDALKNKSSSLGFWARPPDLFKSSPLAYQQDNN
                     SFNTTELPIICSAEVMFLTLLKEIINYLQFMNDLCDTFNNEQLIKRHENIWMLIEQRK
                     I"
                     /modified_by="walter.fuchs"
                     /label="D339L"
     CDS             complement(137601..141005)
                     /gene="BA71V-D1133L (g10L)"
                     /codon_start=1
                     /product="BA71V-D1133L (g10L)"
                     /translation="MAYPELVAADFLQQLARRKEFKSLISPPVDQKKLIHDLRSHFVQ
                     IGGPGCEKGGRAFFPCDPYASPFPSIKGLQLHNAQLFVQNFQNPNTPYSRLLLNWQTG
                     TGKSIAAIAIARQFMNHYMNFIENAPWIFVVGFTRAIIQTEMLRRPELGFVSYKEVAE
                     LHRLLHIAKQSGSTTSVESRHLNGFISTLKRRLTDRNRGGFFQFYGYKEFASKLFNIT
                     SKGEEKNFDVLSLFHRSDETEDTLNENDISQFVQKISEAESNGLIRVNQKIMEQLRGG
                     LLIADEIHNVYNIQERNNYGIALQYVLDAFPPHQAPRAVFMSATPVTGSVMEYVDLLN
                     LLVPRHELPNGQPLQRQQLFDNSGHSVKWKKDALALVERLSTGRVSFLLDTNTNYYPE
                     RIFAGKMLSYRDEMLPYLHFIECPMSDYQLETLKQLGPDPKISSNAYSIYDMAFPNPK
                     FSKQTEPKAYGLFNSTETPAALSMASTDWLLENGVQIIEPSRRTPFNVSGSFLSLQPP
                     THISGLAFYSGKYTQMMKDILSIIRQGRGKILIYHNRVRMSGVLILQEILQSNGILNE
                     VSSPVGTTRCSICAAIRDDHTTHSDHQFIPARFTILHSEIEPAVRERSLALFNASSNL
                     EGHQLRILIGSKVIVEGLNFQAVRYEMIMSLPLDIPRLIQVFGRVVRKNSHMELPPNE
                     RNVTIYLYVSTTPDGGPELAKYAQKLKEYILIQEGDKALRKHAIDGFTNQIKIDKPML
                     ESLPLGPSITPANVGATVLNTFEAYGYGEQEVKTISNIIISLFMARPVWTYPELWKAV
                     STPKLIQGITIDNKLFSEDNFALALISLCYSKNQCKELCIQNRLCTIMHVPAKPEHLY
                     IAAVLNHKKEPVLDIETYIRDFQPPMMHSIRITKYLEHSQTKEPFQVLYEKFQKDFQD
                     EPIEQVLIHYPASFHYTMLEALIIDNLAGMGALIEVYKKFFIAFSKKDIQPFPDIFKI
                     ISHVPGDDDTLVGYATEDSVRLITSRQDKTWHEIPLYMLNINVKRKENDIVIGYMESK
                     GKTLKFKIRPPIQVLKKNEITDIRMLNRGAVCETRGREEQQKIVDQLGISLNLTKISA
                     IKLCLLIRNTLLQKEMEARNQPNGMQDGIRWFYLFNDKMPSLVHTS"
                     /modified_by="walter.fuchs"
                     /label="D1133L"
     CDS             complement(141236..141589)
                     /gene="BA71V-D117L (p17, i1L)"
                     /codon_start=1
                     /product="BA71V-D117L (p17, i1L)"
                     /note="similar to African swine fever virus E75 strain
                     E75of INSD accession FN557520"
                     /translation="MDTETSPLLSHNLSTREGIKQSTQGFLAHTIVKYPGITAIILGI
                     LILLVIILIVVAIVYYNRSVDCKSTMPKLPPPGYYVQQPEPHHHFPVFFRKRKNSTSQ
                     QHIPSDEQLAELAHS"
                     /modified_by="walter.fuchs"
                     /label="D117L"
     CDS             141646..142263
                     /gene="BA71V-D205R (i2R)"
                     /codon_start=1
                     /product="BA71V-D205R (i2R)"
                     /note="similar to African swine fever virus E75 strain
                     E75of INSD accession FN557520"
                     /translation="MAMQKLFTYIYEFIEYRKMVLLEEKVPYDRFVQMIFNTGFFRIN
                     AETLNHGIVSVFIFGANGKYVHHGGDMRTLLTNALNEKKQYEELILIVDKPILGKKNI
                     LDIIVEQRAANPTVVINIYPYHLFCINIPKVSAIPRHKLITQEEAQAFLGREYLQPQD
                     LMQISASDPPVVWLGGRPGDFVQIERPSETAMHAVVIRYITKSKI"
                     /modified_by="walter.fuchs"
                     /label="D205R"
     CDS             complement(142305..143342)
                     /gene="BA71V-D345L (i3L, i4L)"
                     /codon_start=1
                     /product="BA71V-D345L (i3L, i4L)"
                     /note="similar to African swine fever virus E75 strain
                     E75of INSD accession FN557520"
                     /translation="METFVRLFKDSPQQRSNAWHATRRTQVGGSDLASVLGLNPYKSY
                     YITLAEKANLFKKNLNHAACNWGTLFERVSKDLLELFCQTTVIGDNIHIDGTYLGYPG
                     HSNSPDGFCYLTLGYTQQSWEIKTIFNDVCYETTKRIPVLVEIKSPFNRKIKNSVPSY
                     YVPQIQSGLALSPPISMAIYVEAMFRVCGIHQLGWNNETNTDIHPPESMLPLAWGIIT
                     ICSTQEYTEAPQDFGTLNAETFHQFLETLYQKDQYMIHYSMPYETACPEMSNVVGYFG
                     WKVFIFQIIPVMKHPQFLKDKYPIIQQFLHDLHTIQTSPSPMEAYEKICCTKESALST
                     EDIDDFTNMLT"
                     /modified_by="walter.fuchs"
                     /label="D345L"
     CDS             complement(143342..143893)
                     /gene="BA71V-S183 (i5L)"
                     /codon_start=1
                     /product="BA71V-S183 (i5L)"
                     /note="similar to African swine fever virus E75 strain
                     E75of INSD accession FN557520"
                     /translation="MSVVVGGVEYSLNNWAKYEIKRRAAELESVNYYPRCEYIMPEDI
                     VVSILGSKPNCPFLEALKRFHDFLSKRRIIFKEGYLVIPWMGAQDVADMIHHVENRIN
                     LGHLEDLAHMLKLITYHKSLDTSINQSFKNLYAFKFPDANIETHELKLIRQLEKKMYG
                     YILRLEKLQTMLTFYIEFLLKQV"
                     /modified_by="walter.fuchs"
                     /label="S183L"
     CDS             143952..144773
                     /gene="BA71V-S273R (i6R)"
                     /codon_start=1
                     /product="BA71V-S273R (i6R)"
                     /note="similar to African swine fever virus E75 strain
                     E75of INSD accession FN557520"
                     /translation="MSILEKITSSPSECAEHITDKYSCLSKKIQKELTSFLQKKETFG
                     CDSESCVITHPAVKAYAQQKGLDLSKELETRFKAPGPRNNTGLLTNFNIDETLQRWAI
                     KYTKFFNCPFSMMDFERIHYKFNQVDMVKVYKGEELQYVEGKAVKRPCNTFGCVLNTD
                     FSTGTGKHWVAIFVDMRGDCWSIEYFNSAGNSPPGPVIRWMERVKQQLLKIHHTVKTL
                     AVTNIRHQRSQTECGPYSLFYIRARLDNVSYTHFISTRITDEDMYKFRTHLFRIA"
                     /modified_by="walter.fuchs"
                     /label="S273R"
     CDS             144808..148386
                     /gene="BA71V-P1192R (i7R)"
                     /codon_start=1
                     /product="BA71V-P1192R (i7R)"
                     /translation="METFEISDFKEHAKKKSMWAGALNKVTISGLMGVFTEDEDLMAL
                     PIHRDHCPALLKIFDELIVNATDHERACHNKTKKVTYIKISFDKGVFSCENDGPGIPI
                     VKHEQASLIAKRDVYVPEVASCYFLAGTNINKAKDCIKGGTNGVGLKLAMVHSQWAIL
                     TTADGSQKYVQYINQRLDNIEPPTITPSREMFTRIELMPVYQELGYAQPLSETEQADL
                     SAWIYLRACQCAAYVGKGTTIYYNDKPCSTSSVMALAKMYTLVTAPNSTIYTATIKAD
                     AKPYSLHPLQVAAVVSPKFKKFEHVSIINGVNCVKGEHVTFLKKAINEMVVKKFQQTI
                     KDKNRKTTLRDSCSNIFVVIVGSIPGIEWTGQRKDELSIAENVFKTHYSIPSSFLTSM
                     TRSIVDILLQSISKKDNHKQIDVDKYTRARNAGGKKAQDCMLLAAEGDSALSLLRAGL
                     TLGKSNPSGPSFDFCGMISLGGVIMNACKKVTNITTDSGETIMVRNEQLTNNKVLQGI
                     VQVLGLDFNCHYKTQEERAKLRYGCIVACVDQDLDGCGKILGLLLAYFHLFWPQLIVH
                     GFVKRLLTPLIRVYEKGNTVPVEFYYEQEFDAWAKKQTSLANHTVKYYKGLAAHDTHE
                     VKSMFKHFDKMVYTFTLDDSAKELFHIYFGGESELRKRELCTGVVPLTETQTQSIHSV
                     RRIPCSLHLQVDTKAYKLDAIERQIPNFLDGMTRARRKILAGGLKCFASNNRERKVFQ
                     FGGYVADHMFYHHGDMSLNTSIIKAAQYYPGSSHLYPVFIGIGSFGSRHLGGKDAGSP
                     RYISVQLASEFIKTMFPTEDSWLLPYVFEDGQRAEPEYYVPVLPLAIMEYGANPSEGW
                     KYTTWARQLEDILALVRAYVDKNNPKHELLHYAIDHKITVLPLRPSNYNFKGHLKRFG
                     QYYYSYGTYVVSEQRNMITITELPLRVPTVAYIESIKKSSNRMAFIEEIVDYSSSETI
                     EILVKLKPNSLSRIMEEFKETEEQNSIENFLRLRNCLHSHLNFVKPKGGIIEFNSYYE
                     ILYAWLPYRRDLYQKRLMRERAVLKLRLIMETAIVRYINESADLNLSHYEDEKEAGRI
                     LSEHGFPPLNQSLITSPEFATIEELNQKALQGCYTYILSLQARELLIAAKTRRVEKIK
                     KMQARLDKVEQLLQESPFPGASVWLEEIDAVEKAIIKGRNTQWKFH"
                     /modified_by="walter.fuchs"
                     /label="P1192R"
     CDS             complement(148420..149499)
                     /gene="BA71V-H359L (j1L)"
                     /codon_start=1
                     /product="BA71V-H359L (j1L)"
                     /note="similar to African swine fever virus E75 strain
                     E75of INSD accession FN557520"
                     /translation="MEKIFQNVDIKPLLIDFSNPFIKNAAKKLFQLEEQLPLVPVNVM
                     MDFKSINRATVHGLSRVLQDEIPNYMLDIKPGGYKIEDSTDLFMTEQFIRNRINFIPI
                     YAENETLVFALRSLNNSCEVKTIYSRDLIQVAGPKLKYPIFNPTFEIGFLQPGKSLII
                     EDIYIKKGIGRKHAAFNLAVKTHFSHLDIEQYPTDKKEYMALSGYKQSSMTSDPRHHR
                     LGLCFPAVPLPRINQAIRTYLKNACRVIIGRIQNIQKIYENFEEPQPELVLFSMDEEK
                     TKAIITIKDETHTIGNLLKTCIYEMIPDISFVGYQCIPHKQEMVLTIIHKASQEDLIT
                     LLEKSIQNIIQIFQTLEKNIDERIA"
                     /modified_by="walter.fuchs"
                     /label="H359L"
     CDS             149534..150061
                     /gene="BA71V-H171R (j2R)"
                     /codon_start=1
                     /product="BA71V-H171R (j2R)"
                     /note="similar to African swine fever virus E75 strain
                     E75of INSD accession FN557520"
                     /translation="MVVYDLLVSLSKESIDVLRFIETNLAAFNQQYIFFNIQRKNSIM
                     TPLLITPQQEKISQIVEFLMDEYNKSNRRPGPPREQPMPAYPLLPYQQSSEEQPMMPY
                     QQPPGDDDQPYEQIYHKKHASQQVNTELSDYYQHILALGDEDKGMDSMLKLPERAKRE
                     SDDEDDMFPIKKLTT"
                     /modified_by="walter.fuchs"
                     /label="H171R"
     CDS             150093..150470
                     /gene="BA71V-H124R"
                     /codon_start=1
                     /product="BA71V-H124R"
                     /note="similar to African swine fever virus E75 strain
                     E75of INSD accession FN557520"
                     /translation="MNLEYVHVVQKFNQVLLELTKKVCTVVGGNKPTYWYHHIRRVCS
                     ECPSMPMSMIGPYLNVYKTQIVTKDKNFFMNFDPPAHNEYTFIIQKLKEAARNMPEDE
                     LEQYWAKLLFLLKSYIKCKPFIN"
                     /modified_by="walter.fuchs"
                     /label="H124R"
     CDS             150493..151512
                     /gene="BA71V-H339R (j4R)"
                     /codon_start=1
                     /product="BA71V-H339R (j4R)"
                     /note="similar to African swine fever virus E75 strain
                     E75of INSD accession FN557520"
                     /translation="MAGRVKIKQKELIDSTVKNKNVMNLFHEIIGSKGNINFSVVWPK
                     FKKIKQSVYDYISTLSVLEKASVMQNFEDDKKMLELFVQKLWAAYEGYFKYPEIEKYE
                     VEGQVNFNQVPHHVLEKFSQLYRSRINSELVTLILNSCAFLSKYNDYILKKDPYILTI
                     TPGLCFSPIPNFEDLNFKYLYNSDKNSQHDKDFIMFILYKLYTAALGVYNAISIPDID
                     VEDLENIILSSVSQIKKQIPRCKDAFNKIESSVHLLRKNFNTYYSDYVGSGYNPTIIM
                     EQYIKDISQDSKNISPRISYQFRTIIKYYRDMIATKHQTMDPQVLNLVKHVEKKLDML
                     DREKN"
                     /modified_by="walter.fuchs"
                     /label="H339R"
     CDS             151524..151859
                     /gene="BA71V-H108R (j5R)"
                     /codon_start=1
                     /product="BA71V-H108R (j5R)"
                     /note="similar to African swine fever virus E75 strain
                     E75of INSD accession FN557520"
                     /translation="MVNLFPVFTLIVIITILITTRELSTTMLIVSLVTDYIIINTQYT
                     EQQHEMNKFSAQQGLQKNSFDESYNKDKKPNTHISYQWLAPELKEAENKYWWGNDDPY
                     SQSVLADAS"
                     /modified_by="walter.fuchs"
                     /label="H108R"
     CDS             151819..152520
                     /gene="BA71V-H233R (j6R)"
                     /codon_start=1
                     /product="BA71V-H233R (j6R)"
                     /note="similar to African swine fever virus E75 strain
                     E75of INSD accession FN557520"
                     /translation="MILIASPFSLTHLEYLNTWHAHIKNIAQQHGLDIKVAIVISNTH
                     LNNFLPVSTPLNIECITFPGCGIKEIDLLWARIKLFQHYCAIGARLLWLVSADIRPSV
                     STWPAIADSLKKGADAVVVPYPSRWNNLIPTVIKEIVVRQKKCLVAVDAHHLDTDTQI
                     VGAGMGCIVLTLKALMVRLSIGKQPIKILWPDLHGTAEGIPLEGVEVGWFLNAYAHKL
                     NIRCLGRDYIAQHLN"
                     /modified_by="walter.fuchs"
                     /label="H233R"
     CDS             152601..153326
                     /gene="BA71V-H240R (j7R)"
                     /codon_start=1
                     /product="BA71V-H240R (j7R)"
                     /note="similar to African swine fever virus E75 strain
                     E75of INSD accession FN557520"
                     /translation="MAANIMATRAATKMAGKKEHQYCLLDTQEKRHGHYPFSFELKPY
                     GQTGANIIGVQGSLTHVVKMTVFPFMIPFPLQKTRIDDFIGGRVYLFFKELDMQAFSD
                     VNGMQYHFEFKVVLVSSSQVELLPVNNTYKFTYAIPELQYLTPIFYDLSGALDFPLDT
                     LSVHVDSLTHHIHLPIQNHNLTTGDRVFVSGYKHLQTIETCKNNIIFIKDIPPLSSEK
                     INLYIPKNRIRIPLYFKSLKASK"
                     /modified_by="walter.fuchs"
                     /label="H240R"
     CDS             complement(153319..154218)
                     /gene="BA71V-R298L (j8L)"
                     /codon_start=1
                     /product="BA71V-R298L (j8L)"
                     /note="similar to African swine fever virus E75 strain
                     E75of INSD accession FN557520"
                     /translation="MSRPEQQFKKVLKNPQAQYAVYPTVKVERISTTEHSYFIATKPM
                     FEGGRRNNVFLGHQIRQSVVFKYVSKKEIPGNEVIVMKALQDTPGIIKLIEYTENAMY
                     YILIIEYIPNSVDLLHYHYFKKLEENEAKKIMFQLILIIQNIYEKGFIHGDIKDENLI
                     IDIKQKMIKVIDFGSAVRLNEDHPQYNMFGTWEYVCPEFYYYGYYYQLPLTVWTIGMV
                     AVNLFRFRAENFYLNDILKGENYIPDHISETGKQFITDCLTINENKRLSFKGLVSHPW
                     FKGLKKEIQPISELGVDYKNVIT"
                     /modified_by="walter.fuchs"
                     /label="R298L"
     CDS             complement(154193..156313)
                     /gene="BA71V-Q706L (j10L)"
                     /codon_start=1
                     /product="BA71V-Q706L (j10L)"
                     /note="similar to African swine fever virus E75 strain
                     E75of INSD accession FN557520"
                     /translation="MSCVHNNTSFPVQIEAYLKEVFEKYKELQESKDTSLTARFARAL
                     KYYQFLIYTAFSDPKFGIGQGENTRGLLIYHQMGMGKTILSLSLAISLSHIYNPILIA
                     PKSLHSNFQQSLLKLIKLLYPETTDHSKELQKISRRFRFVSLDAYNMGQQIIKAGGSL
                     NGCLLIVDEAHNLFRGIINSANDKTNARQLYNNIMQAKNIRILFLTGTPCSKDPFEMV
                     PCFNMLSGRILLPLHYERFYTAYVNKTTNSPLNADKLLNRLVGMISYAGNQNELNKLF
                     PTELPLIIEKVEMSPEQYRQYLLARDVENAEKHASSGMHEKINTAALCLPGSEQESGS
                     SYYVRSRMISIFASEMLTIKEDEKLSEAVQQLPKEAFTETSSPKIVCMLKNIKTSPGP
                     VLIYSQFVELGLHVVARFLEIEGYQCLQPLKVLEEGHNAILLHKDGKDLMVKNFAEDE
                     PTHTLVLSSKITRFTLITGKILSKERDMIQQLWNSPLNIHGEVIKILLVSKTGAEGLD
                     LKYGRQVHILEPYWDKAREDQVKARIIRIGSHDTLPSEEKTVQPFLYIAVANQKMFYS
                     IPEGSQEQKTIDERFHERGLEKSHLNSAFRDLLKRAAIECAFNGESGCLMCQPTNALL
                     FHENFERDLRLPNPCQPLVKTEVKAYSISYEGKQFFYQKNKGVGLGYTFYEYNPIIKA
                     YIEIKPSNPLYIKLIKHVQAGTTV"
                     /modified_by="walter.fuchs"
                     /label="Q706L"
     CDS             complement(156271..157800)
                     /gene="BA71V-QP509L"
                     /codon_start=1
                     /product="BA71V-QP509L"
                     /note="similar to African swine fever virus E75 strain
                     E75of INSD accession FN557520"
                     /translation="MEAIISFAGIGINYKKLQSKLQHDFGRFLRALTITARALPGQPK
                     HIAIRQETAFTLQGEYIYFPLLLRKQFEMFNMVYTAHPVSLRTLPCVETEFPLFNYQQ
                     EMVDKIHKKLLSPYGRFYLHLNTGLGKTRIAISIIQKLLYPTLVIVPTKAIQIQWIDE
                     LKLLLPHLRVAAYNNAACKKKDITSKEYDVIVGIINTLRKKPEPFFEPFGLVVLDEAH
                     ELHSPENYKIFWKIQLSRILGLSATPLDRPDGMDKIILHHLGQPQRTVSPTTTFSGYV
                     REIEYQGHPDFIKPVCINEKVSAIATIDKLLQDPSRIQLVVNETKRLYSLHTAEPQKW
                     GTNEPYGIIIFVEFRKLLEIFYQALSEEFKDVQIIVPEVALLCGGVSNTALSQAHSAS
                     IILLTYGYGRRGISFKHMTSIIMATPRRNNMEQILGRITRQGSDEKKVRIVVDIKDTL
                     SPLSSQVYDRHRIYKKKGYPIFKCSASYQQPYSSNEVLIWDPYNESCLASTTTPPSPS
                     K"
                     /modified_by="walter.fuchs"
                     /label="QP509L"
     CDS             157790..158911
                     /gene="BA71V-QP383R (j11R)"
                     /codon_start=1
                     /product="BA71V-QP383R (j11R)"
                     /translation="MASILTLDGLYAEVPKFLPEALREGCAGKKPLSFYIQQILNLMG
                     CDGNEYHVLFTSSSEEANTHMIMAAVRRHLLRTQQRPHVIIGAAEPPSVTECVKALAQ
                     EKRCVYTIIPLKNFEIDPVAVYDAIQSNTCLACISGTNAVVKTFNKLQEISKVLGAIP
                     LHSEMSDVVYQGCIKQHPPADSFSLNSLYGFLGVGILGIKKKAMQGLGPLIFGGGLRG
                     GSPNVPGIHALYKTLTQQRPSIKKINTVHKLFMKILKKHQHVYLPIEGMPSNGIPVEG
                     PKSLPGYILFSVGRSAEELQKKIFTKFNVKVGRIVNLQEVLFRIKIPQKYWETLLFIQ
                     LREDLTKENIKRVMAILMYLDTVTPRGSLPPPSYSSSFS"
                     /modified_by="walter.fuchs"
                     /label="QP383R"
     CDS             complement(158859..159413)
                     /gene="BA71V-E184L (j12L)"
                     /codon_start=1
                     /product="BA71V-E184L (j12L)"
                     /note="similar to African swine fever virus E75 strain
                     E75of INSD accession FN557520"
                     /translation="MKTFITCTSVKNYFRQHLKTNQRISSELISYVCTILNHICHQYL
                     QNPQAQEEEWFALIKELPIIKDGLSKEERFFSSGVKHFLHEYKITPENQEKSQKMLNA
                     ITEQLMSRLCKVFSIMIQRQGFLKTQTLMYSHLFTILNILMVADNLYGEQDPTEFFSL
                     IIEQTKTIKKKKKSSSEEEESHEE"
                     /modified_by="walter.fuchs"
                     /label="E184L"
     CDS             complement(159457..160014)
                     /gene="BA71V-E183L (p54, j13L)"
                     /codon_start=1
                     /product="BA71V-E183L (p54, j13L)"
                     /note="similar to African swine fever virus E75 strain
                     E75of INSD accession FN557520"
                     /translation="MDSEFFQPVYPRHYGECLSPTSTPSFFSTHMCTILVAIVVLIII
                     IIVLIYLFSSRKKKAAAAAIEEEDIQFINPYQDQQWAGATPQPGTSKPAGATTGNVGK
                     PITDRPATDRPVTNSSVADRPVMNSPVTDRLIMATGGPAAASAASAELYTTATTQNTA
                     SQTMPAVEALRQRSTYTHKDLENSL"
                     /modified_by="walter.fuchs"
                     /label="E183L"
     CDS             160045..161316
                     /gene="BA71V-E423R (j14R)"
                     /codon_start=1
                     /product="BA71V-E423R (j14R)"
                     /note="similar to African swine fever virus E75 strain
                     E75of INSD accession FN557520"
                     /translation="MLWRNEITEFMDQLSKYCQEILKTFKQLRPSEYKQYNEFLTQVT
                     PLLQKTPEKIPEEVDHIFDYLDNVEKICELLVHASSIIISSKIREQVKHGMSFSYKTD
                     LDSLAGILSQKQYVLIHLSKNIAAHYFNTCLNQGKSRLDLKAASVFYNSRPRTASSAE
                     LYRKMLYAYGSLQEINYYTEKARNKTLDVEESDSITTIERTARHNLSLMHPLEAMGLT
                     FGATNTNADPEDLKDKTVINLTLPQATESVTYHLNSLMQLKKVSTTSGLNTNILKAFD
                     NIISAPVKKNKMASKLAPGMDVVFTSDNGKTFFTKNVLSKNMLAGPKERVFAYNNLIS
                     NLNNSCFIQNHNDFLRQQDSWPFYDAHNFTNKFLMQPIFSGQTRPRLQGAMEAAHVET
                     RLTAFLQSIQPSRPQDPSILASPKLSALILN"
                     /modified_by="walter.fuchs"
                     /label="E423R"
     CDS             161491..162396
                     /gene="BA71V-E301R (j15R)"
                     /codon_start=1
                     /product="BA71V-E301R (j15R)"
                     /note="similar to African swine fever virus E75 strain
                     E75of INSD accession FN557520"
                     /Original_Translation="MSEDIRRGPGRPPKKRVVPNFERKGILEKPVRPQS
                     RLEFSYDNPLIFKNLFIYFKNLKSKNILVRCTPTEITFFSRDQSQASFVIATIDGKNV
                     NHYYASDVFWLGINRELVEKMFNSIDRSFLKITIVHRYDKPETLFFIFTDFDIDKECT
                     YQITVSEPELDMDLIEMEKSISEERLKNYPLRWEFTSKQLKKTFSDLSNYTELVTIEK
                     LGGDTPLHLYFQKFNSISYHEMYKSSNKINLTSTIPKSQVFQINVKIAHIKSLASAMV
                     TDKIRILCEENGNLIFQSEMDALLLNTITLNNMI"
                     /Color="#ffff00"
                     /modified_by="walter.fuchs"
                     /label="E301R"
     CDS             complement(162426..162866)
                     /gene="BA71V-E146L (j16L)"
                     /codon_start=1
                     /product="BA71V-E146L (j16L)"
                     /note="similar to African swine fever virus E75 strain
                     E75of INSD accession FN557520"
                     /translation="MGGTTDFVLSITIVLIILIIIAYIWYNFTGWSPFKYSKGNTVTF
                     KTPDDSSIAYMRFKNCVFTFTDPKGSLHSIDVTNVLNNMAKGFRDAQNPPSSFTLGGH
                     CQAPLNAFSFILPGVNDRATVTTAEEAKKWENCDATLTGLQRVI"
                     /modified_by="walter.fuchs"
                     /label="E146L"
     CDS             complement(163042..163641)
                     /gene="BA71V-E199L (j18L)"
                     /codon_start=1
                     /product="BA71V-E199L (j18L)"
                     /note="similar to African swine fever virus E75 strain
                     E75of INSD accession FN557520"
                     /translation="MSCMPVSTKCNDIWVDFSCTGPSISELQKKEPNAWAAISRSQKN
                     QQTAEDDTIIGSICDKQGLCSKDEYAYSQYCACVNSGTLWAECAFAPCNGNKNAYKTT
                     EHRNILTNKQCPSGLTICQNIAEYGGTGNISDLYQNFNCNSVINTFLINVMNHPFLTL
                     ILIILILVIIYRLMSSSGAKQNGDKLPPPSLIFSNLNNF"
                     /modified_by="walter.fuchs"
                     /label="E199L"
     CDS             163669..164166
                     /gene="BA71V-E165R (k1R)"
                     /codon_start=1
                     /product="BA71V-E165R (k1R)"
                     /note="similar to African swine fever virus E75 strain
                     E75of INSD accession FN557520"
                     /translation="MATNFFIQPITEEAETYYPPSVITNKRQDLGVDVYCCSDLVLQP
                     GLNIVRLHIKVACEHKGKKCGFKIMARSSMCTHERLLILANSIGLIDPGYVGELMLKI
                     INLGDTPVQIWAKECLVQLVAQGDHMPDHVNILKRNQIFPLFAPTPRGEGRFGSTGEA
                     GIMRT"
                     /modified_by="walter.fuchs"
                     /label="E165R"
     CDS             164189..164938
                     /gene="BA71V-E248R (k2R)"
                     /codon_start=1
                     /product="BA71V-E248R (k2R)"
                     /note="similar to African swine fever virus E75 strain
                     E75of INSD accession FN557520"
                     /translation="MGGSTSKNSFKNTTNIISHSIFNQMQSCISMLDGKNYIGVFGDG
                     NIINHVFQDLNLSLDTSCVQKHVNEENFITNLSNQITQNLKDQEVALTQWMDAGHHDQ
                     KTDIEENIKVNLKTTLIQNCVSALSGMNVLVVKGNGNIVENATQKQSQQIISNCLQGS
                     KQAIDTTTGITNTVNQYSHYTSKNFFEFIADAISAVFKSIMVAAVVIVVIIVGFIAVF
                     YFLHSRHRHEEEEEAEPLITSKILKNAAVSQ"
                     /modified_by="walter.fuchs"
                     /label="E248R"
     CDS             164977..165342
                     /gene="BA71V-E120R (p14.5)"
                     /codon_start=1
                     /product="BA71V-E120R (p14.5)"
                     /note="similar to African swine fever virus E75 strain
                     E75of INSD accession FN557520"
                     /translation="MADLNSPIQYLKDDFKDQTSIGSLEYDENSDTMIPSFAAGLENY
                     EPIPSPTTSSSLYSHLTHNMEKIAEEDDINFLHDTREFTSLVPDEADNKPEDDEESGG
                     AKPKKKKHLFPKLSSHKSK"
                     /modified_by="walter.fuchs"
                     /label="E120R"
     CDS             165371..166261
                     /gene="BA71V-E296R (k4R)"
                     /codon_start=1
                     /product="BA71V-E296R (k4R)"
                     /note="similar to African swine fever virus E75 strain
                     E75of INSD accession FN557520"
                     /translation="MFGAFVSHRLWSDSSCTTTCIANSIANYVAFGEQIEFPFKSAQV
                     FIAGPRKAVINIQEEDKAELSKIIAKHNLWVVAHGTYLDVPWSSRSAFVTHFIHQELL
                     ICKEVGIKGLVLHLGAVEPELIVEGLKKIKPVEGVVIYLETPHNKHHTYKYSTIEQIK
                     ELFLRIRNTRLKHIGLCIDTAHIWSSGVNISSYKDAGQWLRSLENIHSVIPPSHIMFH
                     LNDAATECGSGIDRHASLFEGMIWKSYSHKIKHSGLYCFVEYITRHQCPAILERNLGS
                     SMQLQTALTTEFHTLKSLLK"
                     /modified_by="walter.fuchs"
                     /label="E296R"
     CDS             166264..166599
                     /created_by="walter.fuchs"
                     /modified_by="walter.fuchs"
                     /label="E111R"
     CDS             complement(166934..167656)
                     /gene="BA71V-I267L (k7L)"
                     /codon_start=1
                     /product="BA71V-I267L (k7L)"
                     /note="similar to African swine fever virus E75 strain
                     E75of INSD accession FN557520"
                     /translation="MLLVLIDVDGFMGQLYNENGTQMILIPREAVIFYWEKNTAFNIL
                     QLFFHGGIDTIFEKTNQRSFAFQSRYIHHFTLDESPLPNSIALPTDTLQAFEACKKNI
                     FQHLVKITKDHEQILLLHKGGPEGEWIRNFNIPNATVQNLNDLCCPSVEKLVLKKKDY
                     VPSSFGCPKHIQGSNHCPIFECHVLFKWIQENTFITQGVLERSSLPYEKAVLFIEHRI
                     NMVDNHPFKKDSIKQNQKKRTG"
                     /modified_by="walter.fuchs"
                     /label="I267L"
     CDS             167807..168487
                     /gene="BA71V-I226R (k8R)"
                     /codon_start=1
                     /product="BA71V-I226R (k8R)"
                     /note="similar to African swine fever virus E75 strain
                     E75of INSD accession FN557520"
                     /translation="MKMETFLVCLFHNAAGLRQQIQEILYLLRMHIYETNLYLKQELS
                     RLIYPNRQLSFVLLMPLSLLRNWDDIEYLTDIVDDKQTLHYAANLLTIYVLHLSMYQK
                     LTKPYFLLAVKRVSEKLNKKQRHSFYEVLVTSETLNNYENLPKNILNTLMFAVRYVFK
                     PTPNYSEIIAELEKKNKIHHIIFNMVITDFQQIREQHMCKHLCETNNELRQECKEIIF
                     DLKVVGNV"
                     /modified_by="walter.fuchs"
                     /label="I226R"
     CDS             complement(168484..169215)
                     /gene="BA71V-I243L (k9L)"
                     /codon_start=1
                     /product="BA71V-I243L (k9L)"
                     /note="similar to African swine fever virus E75 strain
                     E75of INSD accession FN557520"
                     /translation="MKMHIARDSIVYLLNKHLQNTILTNKIEQECFLQADTPKKYLQY
                     IKPFLINCMTKNITTDLVMKDSKRLEPYITLEMRDIIQMMFFRTFQKHTFFRENTNLC
                     TEYVQKIEASCYHYTYQQQEKTFLEEYSTRCGMINHIINCEKKSHQQQDNDALNKLIS
                     GELKPEAIGSMTFAELCPSAALKEKTEITLRSQQKVAEKTSQLYKCPNCKQRMCTYRE
                     VQTRALDEPSTIYCTCKKCGHEFIG"
                     /modified_by="walter.fuchs"
                     /label="I243L"
     CDS             169303..169524
                     /gene="BA71V-I73R (k10R)"
                     /codon_start=1
                     /product="BA71V-I73R (k10R)"
                     /note="similar to African swine fever virus E75 strain
                     E75of INSD accession FN557520"
                     /translation="METQKLVSMVKEALDKYSYPLTAKNIKAVIQKEYKVVLPTGSIN
                     SILYSNTELFEKVDKTNTIYPPLWIRKTN"
                     /modified_by="walter.fuchs"
                     /label="I73R"
     CDS             complement(169842..170831)
                     /gene="BA71V-I329L (k11L)"
                     /codon_start=1
                     /product="BA71V-I329L (k11L)"
                     /translation="MLRVFIFFVFLGSGLAGKVKSPVTCKYFISENNTWYKYNVTILN
                     DTIILPAYNTIPTNATGISCTCHDIDYLQKNNISIRYNTSILKTFQDIRIIRCGMKNI
                     SEIAAGFSKELKFLDLRYNDLQFIDYNILRKLIRSNTPTYLYYNNLMCGKRNCPLYYF
                     LLKQEQTYLKLLPQFFLRRISFSNNHTYLYHFLSCGNKPGHEFLEYQTKFCRTKFPEI
                     NITVNQLIAKKNTERYKNCYPFVLVSIICSCISSLFLLICLLRTICKKYSCTKQGKTT
                     HSYIPLIPSYNFSLKKHRHPETAVIEDHASTANSPIVYIPTTEEKKVSCSRRK"
                     /modified_by="walter.fuchs"
                     /label="I329L"
     CDS             complement(171152..171805)
                     /gene="BA71V-I215L (k13L)"
                     /codon_start=1
                     /product="BA71V-I215L (k13L)"
                     /note="similar to African swine fever virus E75 strain
                     E75of INSD accession FN557520"
                     /translation="MVSRFLLAEYRNLTENPSENFKVSVNENNLTEWDVILKGPPDTF
                     YEGGLFKAKINFPPNYPYEPPKLTFISEMWHPNIYADGRLCISILHTDNPEERGMTWS
                     PAQKIETVLLSVISLFNEPNTDSPANVDAAKSYRKFMHKEDLESYAMEVKKTVKKSLD
                     ECSAEDIEYFKNATFNVPAIPSDAYEHEDEEMEDDTYILTYDDDEDEEEEDEEMDDE"
                     /modified_by="walter.fuchs"
                     /label="I215L"
     CDS             complement(171962..172447)
                     /gene="BA71V-I177L (k14L)"
                     /codon_start=1
                     /product="BA71V-I177L (k14L)"
                     /note="similar to African swine fever virus E75 strain
                     E75of INSD accession FN557520"
                     /translation="MYEIILAVIVVVLTIIIFYFYKTPLKCTSTTKNVLLLMKFQLIT
                     INNYQAVTWKNGILAYETIQQTTPLYLSSNGLIYDCTKLQPLTTKTHVTSGEKTIHIG
                     QTYEYNNLLMWKIDDKGYMIITVAGTNFNVIATSAKLGFYTDPPSQFILMPLNFFPPP
                     K"
                     /modified_by="walter.fuchs"
                     /label="I177L"
     CDS             complement(172440..172973)
                     /gene="BA71V-I196L (k15L)"
                     /codon_start=1
                     /product="BA71V-I196L (k15L)"
                     /note="similar to African swine fever virus E75 strain
                     E75of INSD accession FN557520"
                     /translation="MLFRYLVWLFRFIEVKNVASISLLVIGSNYLTTAIANNTSISPT
                     TSSNYITTAISNNISDKDDYTHFSTDKTISDSLTPITLYRAIRSTLNDTSTKTMTDHG
                     LTRPYRPTTVIFHSDTSLPVKNATQDNMIKKIYRQVLSFFIQSNSLFPCFKNHEVFLN
                     LANILNTILCIIVIKNV"
                     /modified_by="walter.fuchs"
                     /label="I196L"
     CDS             complement(173070..173843)
                     /gene="BA71V-DP238L (l1L)"
                     /codon_start=1
                     /product="BA71V-DP238L (l1L)"
                     /note="similar to African swine fever virus E75 strain
                     E75of INSD accession FN557520"
                     /translation="MEVARGENIRKRKFFDMDIPLNKGIKPISYKNIGINTLPKNNMS
                     RKILFKGKISRSSISKDSLAKDNLSKSSMLKDELTRDDSPKNGLIGKKRSAPIDISFQ
                     SMNSSITSSTQKRTKILDKEIEDQSTSNENSPVIVDLTLKPSYMPKISRITEIIHKMK
                     ELNMNRIEDALPSNKKRNEYDDAKNILLQTMEMDEEDYEAENVVIEDSPYLNASLSED
                     DTDSSIVEVETDYSEEEKESMSESESSSDDESYSLYDSF"
                     /modified_by="walter.fuchs"
                     /label="DP238L"
     CDS             174022..175080
                     /gene="MGF 360-16R"
                     /codon_start=1
                     /product="MGF 360-16R"
                     /note="similar to African swine fever virus E75 strain
                     E75of INSD accession FN557520"
                     /translation="MLSLQATAKLAVAANTYSKNIHPILKVFGLWWKNNTLDGPVKIC
                     NHCNQIIVGEYPMCFNHGMSMDVALIRAVKDRNISLVQLFTEWGGNIDYGALCANTPS
                     MQRLCESLGAKPPKGQMFMDTLIHLSDTLDDNDLIRGYEIFEENKVLDYVNLMQLKII
                     LSLKTRIPLMEQLDQIALRQLLQRYWYAMAVQHNLKAAIHYFDNHIPNIKPFRLRCAL
                     YLNDSFKIHDACKTVNMDPNEMMNIACQQDLNFQSILYSYMLGADINKAMLMSLNHGN
                     LSNMWFCIDLGADAFEEAGALAGKKNKRVLQHILGLNIFKRELIPPCKNPDPSQIQLL
                     LKNYTLKNVSTIFTYYCQ"
                     /modified_by="walter.fuchs"
                     /label="MGF 360-16R"
     CDS             complement(175164..176792)
                     /gene="MGF 505-11L"
                     /codon_start=1
                     /product="MGF 505-11L"
                     /note="similar to African swine fever virus E75 strain
                     E75of INSD accession FN557520"
                     /translation="MFSLQKKALQHIYMTPEDASDLTNDLLQHLGLYWNGPIIKMDTV
                     VHLHNKMFSNQSVLKYALAKQANIRILETLVLWVEPEYALAQALKHNRKDVIECIFSH
                     HLTTPSYHHIMHLTSSQELFEFFHLFICKSKNYHARMECLLYAATLYNFQNILEKNRE
                     YIVRHSIGNALFAIACKERHIHLIAWFATAGVFDTYDDSTLFNTAFRLGDYSLLEVAC
                     DLPITYPDHLIISMMQTAIQKNYFRFFKKLLTHFNVYRPIIITDAAYYNRRKILLLLF
                     NQNIFNNFTILCALSAAIKGHASKKTLNLLINRLDAQMTVIDSVYYSIVKYNNINCIP
                     LLRHLKTFRIETLLSIAIHNNNIDIITACKAFLSKDKLYYLVLKMAIISRNDKLFKLY
                     TEQENPMYIFTTMKTIISDLISHTVFQALAIKCLREFHQEKQLPIASLLMVLAKHNYI
                     TKFKKACYAANMSDQKVKQALIKCLFIAAQKNCCQIFKYCFGSLLKVLSRHERNKFFN
                     AVVFARKLASYDDHQEMIHLIDSLIKGFRYLIKD"
                     /modified_by="walter.fuchs"
                     /label="MGF 505-11L"
     CDS             complement(176943..177368)
                     /gene="MGF 100-2L"
                     /codon_start=1
                     /product="MGF 100-2L"
                     /note="similar to African swine fever virus E75 strain
                     E75of INSD accession FN557520"
                     /translation="MGNKESKYLEMCSEEAWLNIPSIFKCIFIRKLFYNKWLKYQEKN
                     LEKRLKLLSFYHPKKDFMGIRDMLDMAPGGSYFITDNVTEEFLMLVVKHPEDGSAEFT
                     KLCLKGGCIVIDGFYYDDLHIFITENPNLYKYPLIHYDR"
                     /modified_by="walter.fuchs"
                     /label="MGF 100-2L"
     CDS             complement(177577..178017)
                     /gene="MGF 100-3L"
                     /codon_start=1
                     /product="MGF 100-3L"
                     /note="similar to African swine fever virus E75 strain
                     E75of INSD accession FN557520"
                     /translation="MGNHLDGSYLPNTVMSIEDKQNKYNEAKEDSKICNKIYIKQSGK
                     IDKKELKRIKKLGFFYSQKNDDEIERMFMNKPNGTFLLTDDATDENLFLVQKDLENGS
                     LNIAKLDFNGKALYINGKNYFSLENYLKTVEDFYKYPLIYNENK"
                     /modified_by="walter.fuchs"
                     /label="MGF 100-3L"
     CDS             complement(178001..178417)
                     /gene="I7L"
                     /codon_start=1
                     /product="I7L"
                     /note="similar to African swine fever virus E75 strain
                     E75of INSD accession FN557520"
                     /translation="MGNNPIKQDMKNCDYYHGDKKLKYMRRMLFNEPLGTYAVSSLFD
                     CDMVVLTWNCPISGRTLHRRIHTRFGQYYHNKCYYTKIDDIVGDYPDTFYRPPYTAIS
                     HKQIYKNNFYFLNFYIYFSLKYTTELKIYSKHGEPP"
                     /modified_by="walter.fuchs"
                     /label="I7L"
     CDS             complement(178577..178705)
                     /gene="I8L"
                     /codon_start=1
                     /product="I8L"
                     /note="similar to African swine fever virus E75 strain
                     E75of INSD accession FN557520"
                     /translation="MHLRINVCYDLYYINGEYYEKIDDFIRLYPHIFYRPLYRYKS"
                     /modified_by="walter.fuchs"
                     /label="I8L"
     CDS             179084..179380
                     /gene="I9R"
                     /codon_start=1
                     /product="I9R"
                     /note="similar to African swine fever virus E75 strain
                     E75of INSD accession FN557520"
                     /translation="MGTFSVTASAKNDNAVCKYLKEPMVENKNYKNILRNEHDKKNLN
                     DALRQHITVHNPVVDWCNNYSTFSSQDFEEYKIYIHSDLMDGRPSPKKTWCVIL"
                     /modified_by="walter.fuchs"
                     /label="I9R"
     CDS             complement(179420..179935)
                     /gene="I10L"
                     /codon_start=1
                     /product="I10L"
                     /note="similar to African swine fever virus E75 strain
                     E75of INSD accession FN557520"
                     /translation="MYHPVIQILIAIILVIILILSYYHLNPPKKKCKTDTDCKDKGQH
                     CVRGTCTDMSCLEAIKQDIKDINIDPTINSCNYTPGFYRFNSTTADLQSPFGKTRIDD
                     GTFFTSYDWFSINTYQSSCLQHKGCIGWEFDMTEPSQHGGECYFYTNPHPALKNSNDI
                     TTIMGIARNTL"
                     /modified_by="walter.fuchs"
                     /label="I10L"
     CDS             complement(180308..180544)
                     /gene="L11L"
                     /codon_start=1
                     /product="L11L"
                     /note="similar to African swine fever virus E75 strain
                     E75of INSD accession FN557520"
                     /translation="MLEPILVMAPIPLILIFLYSYFKVKLHKLITIALFLGCLFFILR
                     DFCFPPMLWTQLHNITLPFSNILGNKSFQVKCNN"
                     /modified_by="walter.fuchs"
                     /label="L11L"
     CDS             180869..181159
                     /gene="I12R"
                     /codon_start=1
                     /product="I12R"
                     /translation="MGVMFAQQIIQLFISQVISVLYTYNKIHYLQQIIKPPSKEPGYW
                     RTYANHHRFCWDCQGGIYRNKVFKNHLSTTKDLNIDKYLMGLFICAKNAPTK"
                     /modified_by="walter.fuchs"
                     /label="I12R"
     CDS             181271..181798
                     /gene="MGF 360-18R"
                     /codon_start=1
                     /product="MGF 360-18R"
                     /translation="MQNKIPNFNLFFFFLYKMLEIVLATLLGDLQQLKDLTPKQRAVA
                     FFRANTKELEDFLYPDGQTEELLPGFLLNHLLEPSGPIEILTGYHLFRQNPKAGRLRG
                     LEVKMLERLYDANIYNMLARLRPELVRDKAVELYWLFRAILICHGPLVLEIVRHETLD
                     FAETAFICAAYFSEP"
                     /modified_by="walter.fuchs"
                     /label="MGF 360-18R"
     CDS             complement(182021..182578)
                     /gene="BA71V-DP71L (I14L, NLS)"
                     /codon_start=1
                     /product="BA71V-DP71L (I14L, NLS)"
                     /translation="MTRRNKRSRRRRKKPLNSIQPGPSKSSVQNEPIKSVSHHLSNIG
                     TNPMLAYILGGNEDLSDDSDWDENTSLENTLMSLNEVPLNDNNHDSKNFNKGFDNNNA
                     LHEVNTKWKAFYSSIKIRQRDIKVHFATDDGLVDVWEADDIDRKGPWEQAAADRLRFQ
                     RRIANAEEILSVALLRKKLNPVEQE"
                     /modified_by="walter.fuchs"
                     /label="DP71L"
     CDS             182800..183870
                     /gene="MGF 360-22R"
                     /codon_start=1
                     /product="MGF 360-22R"
                     /note="similar to African swine fever virus E75 strain
                     E75of INSD accession FN557520"
                     /translation="MPSTLQALAKKVLATPHISKKYCQSKEYCHILKCCGLWWHDAPI
                     TIYPCINKILIKTASFKHGLELNVAFMKAVQENNYDLIRLFIEWGADINFGLATVNTD
                     RTRDLCRELGAKEALSEKEILEIFDKIQYIKSSSNIIVSHELLSNNPLFLNNDQLKLR
                     MFDELHKLSINFVLHEISFNEMLTRYWYSMAILYNLTAAIQYFYQSYKHFKDWRLICG
                     LAYNNVFDLHEIYNKEKTDMNIDEMMQLACMYDGNYTTIYYCFMLGADINRAMIASII
                     NFCDGNLFLCIDLGADVFEESMKMAIEDHNDVLESILSFKNYYSSDVSLLSLKTTDPE
                     KINALLEEESYKSKNRLIYKSY"
                     /modified_by="walter.fuchs"
                     /label="360-22R"
     repeat_region   complement(184522..186671)
                     /Identical_Bases="2,150"
                     /Mismatched_Bases=0
                     /Frequency=2
                     /Percent_Identical="100%"
                     /annotation_group="Repeat 1"
                     /All_Locations="1+; 187,015-"
                     /label="Repeat 1"
ORIGIN      
        1 aaatttatta tatataaagc aggtacaatt ttatattata gtgcagatct tttttgtgaa
       61 aaaaaaataa ttattttttt ttacggggga ataattattt ttgcggtttt gcggtgcgga
      121 aaggtagtta cacaagatgc agaatttcgc ggcggcggcg gagaggtagt tacacaagtt
      181 gcggctggcc ggaaggaatt tcgcggtgcc aaaatgcata ccgttttggt gggcgtcaaa
      241 gtttaaaatt attctgttgc tgtggcgggc cggacgaatt ttgcgggtgg gcgttaaaga
      301 ttaaaattat tcctgttgtt gttggcgtta aacattaaaa ttattactgc tgctgttggc
      361 gttaaacatt aaaattattc ctgttgttgt tggcgttaaa cattaaaatt attactgctg
      421 ctgttggcgt taaacattaa aattattcct acattaaaat tattcctact gctgtggtag
      481 gcgttaaaca ttaaaattat taatactgct gtggtaggcg ttaaacatta aaattattaa
      541 tactgttgtt ggcgttaaag attaaaatta ttactgctgt tgttggcatt aaagattaaa
      601 attattcctg ctgttgttgg cgttaaacat taaaattatt cctgctgctg tggtgggcgt
      661 tattgcagta ggcatcaaaa aatgccgggc taaaatttaa tgttttttcg tcaaaaaacg
      721 ccgccaggat gaatatttat cttacgtggt ttctctgcat actagtgggc aacctgatat
      781 tagcaatcgt atattgcatg atagatgagg tgtgtgataa tatccatata ataagaaatg
      841 ttgccgcccc gccgccgcct gagataccgc cgccgcggta ctaaaactta atgttttttt
      901 gtcacaaatc gccgccagcc atgaacggct atctggtgtg gttcctctac gtgctggcgg
      961 tcaacctgct ggtgctgttc atatgctacg gcatcgaggg cctgctcaag ctctgcgcgg
     1021 cgcaaaaaaa gccggccgag gcggcgccgc ccccgccgta cggcagcgac gacacgccgc
     1081 ggtacgcatg attttgggat gtgaggaatc agatcgccac ctgcggaatt ataaaactta
     1141 atatattttc cgaagaaaat aaattgccgc cgtgcatact ggtttgcgga gaaatcttta
     1201 gctatgttta tttgtgatgt ctggtgtttg gtctacacgt tgttggcatt cctgatattc
     1261 atattaaagt gtcaaattat ggcaatctta tgttatttct ctataaaatt tattggtaga
     1321 gaattcactt tatatattct gctaagtatt ttggctgtat actattggca aacctactta
     1381 gacattgaaa gcgactaaaa tttaatgttt tttcaaaaaa gatcttttat aaaccatgga
     1441 agccggtgtt atgcttttct gcgtatactt aataaatgtg atgataacaa caacatatat
     1501 cacctttcta tatctaagat ccgagtacaa aaaaatgtta attataacac gatcacttta
     1561 attttttttg gtctaggaaa aaaaataaaa ttatagtcat gtgatcctat aaaaatccat
     1621 cagcaccaaa acctctatca aaatatatca tcgctattat gaaaaaataa ttttatatta
     1681 gattcttcat atattaaccc attttttgac tcataatttt cctcatctaa taagatatta
     1741 attttctccg gatctgttat ttttaatgat ataagggagc tatctggact ataataattt
     1801 ttcaatgata atatttttac taattcatta ttatcctgtt gttttgctat ttctaaacac
     1861 tcttcgaagg cagtagctcc taaatctata caaaagaaca agttacaagt ataagatttt
     1921 gtaaccgagg taatcattgc ccgattaatg tcagctccca ttacaaaaca atagtaaata
     1981 gtggaataac tacatatata tgcacaggtt atctctatca tttgattaat atccatacta
     2041 accttctctt tgttatatat ttcatgaaga tcaaacacat tattaaaagc aagcccgcat
     2101 attaatcgcc aatctttaaa ctgcttatat ttttgataga aatattggat ttccttgtaa
     2161 atgaatatat tgtaaaatac gtcgattcgt ggtatcattt gggggcaaaa tggcgtccgg
     2221 ctttcattaa tgcaacattt atttctaaat catctttaaa gcttgctaat tttattattt
     2281 gatgatcctc attcgtagaa agcatgattg gaacttcatc ccaccacaga ccataacgct
     2341 ctaaaataca ataatcatct ttagatacat gctggaagtc cagtaccttt ttgacaagga
     2401 cctgcagaga aagtggtgta gacatatttt tttttttaca aaatagttta agttttaatc
     2461 ttttcaaaaa tgcagattag atagttgaca gataacattg gtacaggagg taataaatgt
     2521 tatgtagacc tataaaaagt gagtggccca caaaaataat caaaataaaa aaaatatgtt
     2581 acatattaaa atgacaattt ctacactgct tattgctctt attgtactac ttattattat
     2641 tttagtggta tttttatatt ataagaagca acaaccacca aaaaaggtct gtaaagtaga
     2701 taaagattgt ggtagtgggg agcattgtgt tcgtggaaca tgtagctcat tgagctgctt
     2761 agatgctgta aaaatggaca aacgagatgt taagatggat tctaagattt cctcatgcaa
     2821 atttactccc aatttttacc attttacgga tactgctgct gagcaagaat ttggaaaaac
     2881 atggcattct ataaaaataa ccccatctcc aggtgaatcc cgtacctccc aagaaatatg
     2941 tgaaagatat tgtttatggg gaacagatga ctgtacaggt tgggaatatt ttggtgatga
     3001 aaaggatgga acatgtaata tatatattaa tccacatcta gctcttaaat acactaaaga
     3061 tcacgtctta tacttaccca gaaatcataa atatgcgtaa ataaatacaa tgaggctaat
     3121 tgtatccttt taacatctat aaatattttt taatatatgt tgaaattttt tataaaaaaa
     3181 ataactattt cttataaatc atttagaaat acccctaatt agaaacttta ctgatatgtt
     3241 tatattattg tgcatcgatg cacgattgat ttttttgcac taggaccttc tggaatatca
     3301 atataatttc tttcattaac atcccattga ggcgcaaatg ttgaataatt tttatggcaa
     3361 cactctacca ttaaattata tttagtatcg tctaatacat cacttatttt atcaggctca
     3421 tctttatagt tttgataatt tttgttatca gcttctaaag ctccatcatt atttttcaaa
     3481 gaagtatcca tgatgatgtt tgataaaaat actttaagtt ttaaagaaag acatttaaca
     3541 taattgttta aatgtactac tcacaaataa tacctatatc attacatata gatgccaatc
     3601 tttattcaat gctatagaat atacttttga tgaatcagta ttctgtgagt cagtatcttg
     3661 tgagtcagta ttctgtgagt cagtattctg tgagtcagta ttctgtgaat cggtattttg
     3721 tgaatcagta catttattat catcaataat tttaggttga ttttccgatg ttttattgtt
     3781 gcaatgagcc tgttcctcct tgaacgagag agtctctgtt gaagacatct gtttagaaag
     3841 agtatcaccc atatctacta tggtgaaaac atattaagtt ttcacataac atcaaaaata
     3901 tatttgatca cgtctttgtt atttatcaac attattgata acatcctcaa taacctaaat
     3961 gagttttcgt acaaaaaata aatatgatct ttattttgtc caattatctt aagtaatatc
     4021 ttaaagtaaa tagtttaaag ataattatca acattgcaaa tatcataagc taacatattt
     4081 ttcggataat agttttttag taaagtatta attttttcag gatcagtctc ttttgctaat
     4141 aagataggat tcgctttata aatttttaaa gataatatat caactattac agaataaccg
     4201 tgtagttctg ctaattctaa actctcttca aaggcatcag cccctaaatc catacaaaag
     4261 aacatatttt caatacgaaa gtttgatact gagtcataca ttgcgcaatt gatgtcggcc
     4321 cccaatgcaa aacaatagta aatagttaaa aaattgttgt cacgcataca ggccagttgc
     4381 atcattttat taatattcat attcattgtg ttacatatct catgaagctc aaatacgtta
     4441 ttaaaagaaa gtgcacaaat taagcgccac tcattaagat gttcatattc ttgacagaaa
     4501 tattgaatag cttctttaag attatatttt actgcaatcc cataccaata tttagttaac
     4561 atctcagtaa atgaggactc atttactata agatttgttg ttaaatcctt caactcccaa
     4621 taaattatca tccttaattc caccatgttg acattttgta aaaacggatt attagaaaat
     4681 aatttatgac acaaaatgat attactactt gttttatgac gctttgtttc aaagaaaaat
     4741 cgtaaaactt cacttgcttc aagaccttct ttggctccca attttcggca taggtttcga
     4801 gtatgctcct tattaacaga aagtaaccca taattaatat ttgcacccca ttcagtaaac
     4861 aacacaatca ggtcataatt attttctttg accgccaaca ctaatgcagt attaagcttt
     4921 ataccttctt tatagcatgg cgtttttatt aatatttgtt caccatctgt ataaagtgtg
     4981 ataggagcat catgccacca taaaccacaa cgctttaaaa tacaataatc atctttagag
     5041 acgtgctgtg tggccaatac ccttttggta agtgtttgta aagtcgatgg ctgcatcttt
     5101 attctgttta aaaaaaaatc aaattattaa gttaacataa agatcaaccc gtaggtagta
     5161 atagttgcag ccattcggta aacaatctta ttagatcata attgttttcc tgtatgcttt
     5221 catgaatgtg atatttaatt agtaggccgg cctcaaagaa ggcctactaa ttttatctaa
     5281 aaaaataaac tacataatat cttgtttctt catcaaatta tcataccatt tatagtgtgt
     5341 aggttgggaa cattccataa tgtgggtatc agagtattta tatacttttt ggtagtaaca
     5401 tctatttggt agatgtattg tccaacaatt atgtctaata aaatcatgtt cacctatggg
     5461 gggatgattc ttaaaaacct tatttctaca aatgccattt tgacagtccc agcaaaagtc
     5521 acaatatttt ccataagtac accaatgttc aagctctctt tcgggaggaa tgctgccaat
     5581 tttatgtttt ttatgttcta actctctgta cagcatcagt tgggaaagca gaaagaagat
     5641 taccaggaga accaccaaat atataatagt ccgcaaactg cgtttgcgaa tataatttac
     5701 aactaaaaca caacccacaa gataaaatcc ataggttaat aatttctgcc attttcgtat
     5761 gacggcctca tgccattcat ggcttatgtg ttgtgggcat tctgttcggt aaattttatg
     5821 aggctttata gaagttacgt agtaggtaca gaaattattg tggtgataaa cactgcagtt
     5881 agctatgtag tcattttcaa gaatgggaga atgattttta aaggccttgt tcctacagat
     5941 gccatcttgg cagtcccaac agaatctaca gtggtttgca taggtgcacc aatatccaag
     6001 ctccttttca ggtggggttc ttgttaattc caagggctct actagttcat atgtataaaa
     6061 aagagttgga atggatagta gggtaaatat ttgcagagca aacatgactg cttgtaaaca
     6121 aatggctact cgtcagcaaa tggctgtcta gcagcaaatg ctgatagtgg gaagccacta
     6181 agtagccata cccttgaaag gggaattcag tttgataaaa aaaataacta gtttcctagc
     6241 aatccagtta agcatttagt aaatgaatga catcatacgt ctgcatcatg cattctactt
     6301 ggaaaatggg cccatctctt acatatttac actgacggtg aatcatacag tgttccatgg
     6361 gatagctatg ctcctgtaca gaaggcatat cttttaaaac tttattcttg caaagaccat
     6421 tttgacaagc ccagcaaaac cgacagtttt gcatatattg acaccagtat ctaagctcct
     6481 cttccagggg attgtcggtc gaaaaatcct gtagattagc tagactagct agactagtta
     6541 gactagctag accaactagc accaggctga ggtaactaaa gaaccccatt gtagtgttat
     6601 ataacgaaaa aacatgttaa attttggaca aaaaaagacc tttttataga tctggaaaaa
     6661 aaatctcaca gatctcatta aaaagcctca cagatcctct ctttcataaa ttttcattcc
     6721 caatcggtga ggagtattat gaggaactgg atcagaacaa tccatagtat gatattgtcc
     6781 atttccttca tcataagtac attggttata ccaacgagaa accatacatg gtgtcaaata
     6841 gctgttctca ataatccatg gcatactctc attcacctta ttcttgcaaa taccatgttc
     6901 acagtcccag caaaacctgc agctttccat gtaggtacac cagtatccaa gttcttcttt
     6961 tggaggctcc tctgttgaat gaaggtgtcc agcattcttt gctggtagtc caaagacctg
     7021 gttggccagc aggccaagaa ttcccaagaa gatcaccaac attgctagct ggctgaacag
     7081 ctgctagata gctgctgaat agctgctaat tagcaaacca agtgactcgc cctctctact
     7141 cttcatatga gaatttaaga ttcggtccag catttttccc atgttttaca gggaaaagat
     7201 atttttcgtc tatgaatgca catggttccg cataattaga aaaaataaaa cattattttc
     7261 tttcctcttt cttccaacta gcagcaagcc aaggtaacta aagaacctca ttgtagtgtt
     7321 atattacgga aaaaaacatg ttaaatttcg gtcaaaaaag gcctttttta tagatctgaa
     7381 aaaaaaatct cacagatctc attaaaaatg ctcacaaatc ttccttttta taaaatttca
     7441 ttcccaatcg gtgaggacga ttgtgaggca ctggatcaga acaatccata acatggtaat
     7501 gcccatttcc ttcatcatat gtacactggt tataccagcg agaaacctca catgatgtca
     7561 aataactgtt ctcaataatc gttggcatgc tctcattcac cttgttcttg caaagtccat
     7621 gtgtacattc ccaacaaaac ttgcagcttt ccatgtaagt gcaccagtat tcaagttctt
     7681 cttctggagg attatctgtt gaacgaagat gtcctcctgc ctgagtaggc atccctgaga
     7741 gctggttggc cagcaggcca agaattccca agaaaatcac caacattgct acggctggct
     7801 agatagctct gaaagctgct aaatagctgc tgattagcaa accaagtgac tcaccctctc
     7861 tactcttcat aagagaattt aagattcggt tcggcatttt ttgatatttt acaagaaaaa
     7921 gatatttttg gctataaata catttcaaat atcgtacatc taaaaaaaaa cagaaattta
     7981 tttaattttg gctgacattt tctttccact ctttctttaa gattttgtaa ggattccagg
     8041 gctttggttc agaacagggc attacatggt gaatcccctg tcctagatca tacatacatt
     8101 tatttagcca gcgggaaact atacatgatt gcacatactc attttcaaga attgttgtat
     8161 tctccaattt gccctcacaa aggccatttt gacagttcca gcaaaattta cagctttccg
     8221 tgtaagtgca ccagtatcca agttcttctt ttggaggatt atccgttgga tgaagttgtc
     8281 cagctggttg attaggtagc cctaagacct ggttggccag caggccaagg agtcccaaga
     8341 agatcaccaa cattgctatg gctggctaaa cagctgacta aacagcggct aattagcaaa
     8401 ccaagcgacc cactctactt ttcataagat agtttagaat tcggtccaac gtttttccaa
     8461 tggtttacag gaaaaagata tttttagcca tgaatgcact tcacgtatcc tacacccaga
     8521 aaaaaaaatc aaactaattt attgaatttt ggctggaaca aatttgctga tattctagag
     8581 ttcatctttt ttccactcct tcctgaaaca tttgtaggga ttccaagacc gtggctgaga
     8641 acagttcatt gtatgataga tacccttatc taaatcatac atacatttat ttagccagcg
     8701 ggaaactgaa catggttgca catactcatt tttataaatg actgacccat ctactttgtt
     8761 tatacaattg ccatcttgac agtcccagca aaactggcaa ctttccatgt aggtgcacca
     8821 atattcgagt tcattctctg gagggtcctc tgttggacga agttgtccaa ctggctgact
     8881 tgagacctgg ctggccagaa ggccaagaat tcccaaaaag atcaccaaca ttgctacggc
     8941 tagctgaacg gctggctgaa cagctggcta aatagctgac tgaatagctg ctgattagca
     9001 aaccaagcaa tctactctct gcttttcata aggtcattta agattcggtc tagcattttt
     9061 ccaatggttt gctgggaaaa aatttttaat cttatcgatt taccacttta ttgttacacg
     9121 ctcggggaaa aaaacaaacc tgaatcaaat cttacaatat ctgaatccaa ttgagaaact
     9181 agaattcatc ttttttcaaa tcctttctgg aatgttcatt ctttttccac tccacccttg
     9241 taattttata aggattccaa ggctttgggt cagaacagtt catggtatag taaatgtgct
     9301 cctccacatc atatctacat tggccattcc agcgggaaac ttcacaatat tttatatagc
     9361 tgttatcaac aatacttgtg gagttattcc cccaaaccct gctagtacaa atcccatctt
     9421 cacaattcca gcagaaccga cagctttcca cataagtgca tcagtatcca agttcattct
     9481 ctggaggatc ctctgttaaa ggaagatgtc cacctacccg agtaaaagtg gaggatgaaa
     9541 ccaggttgct accggccagc aggccaataa ctcccaggat aatcaccagc attgtgctca
     9601 accagtaact gactagcaat ggctagcaat agctaacaat ggctagcaat cagtagtggc
     9661 taacactcta ctctttataa gaaaatttaa aattcgatca gattttttta ggattgaaaa
     9721 tgagcaaaat acttgtattc ttttcttagc tagaaaaaat aagctagttt aaaataggat
     9781 tttccttaca tatcagttta attttggcaa aggtataggt aaaatacttg tacctagcca
     9841 gaaaaaaata aacctacggc gacttataca ccatacgttt atttaataat tttaaactct
     9901 gtgataagac tggaatctta gacaggcttg atgtggagaa caacatggaa tacaagaatg
     9961 cctgttacag aaatgagttc tctcaaactg aggatggtca tactcacatc tatgaaatcc
    10021 tggtctagga gattcatttg atgccttatg gccgcactca catctatgag gcactgaaga
    10081 accaggttta attctgatct gaatactact atatagtatg atggcaatcc atatcagtat
    10141 tagagcaatc aaaatcacct cctcaagaag catgatgggc ttaaatctca ggctgcctta
    10201 aatcaagccg ccttgaacct aggccttcac tatctttaat gaaggagttt aaattttgat
    10261 ccctttttca aagcccatgt agaagaaaaa ataaaggtta taacaattct gattcatagg
    10321 tcatctctta cataaatctt catgtattca atatgtggat aagtatggga tgttggattt
    10381 gcacagtcca tttcatgatc tatatggcct ctgggtcctt cataatacct acatatacca
    10441 ttccagcggg aaacagtgca atttataatc cagtcatttt ggtgaatcac gggccaatct
    10501 gcttgaattc tgtttcggca gattccgtgt acacattccc agcaaaagtc acattggttt
    10561 gcgtaggtgc accaataaac taactcattt tggggaggat tacgggttgg cagtaggtct
    10621 tctaatttac gtataggagc agcctgaagg ataacgcccc cagtagtact agaatcagca
    10681 ccttcatggt ggctacgata ctagtagacc tctaagttag agaaagggat ctaaaattta
    10741 aagccgttta atcattactc atcattatat ttttattttt tacaagaggg ttatatatta
    10801 aaaatcatta tttctaacaa gaaataattt tataaaaaat taatatattt tgtaataaac
    10861 tttatttcta acgactattt aaataaggaa tgtatcctta gttagtcgag gaaaatggtt
    10921 aaattatttt ataatccgat aaaatgccta ttttatcgta gatcttgtaa aaaaaaatta
    10981 cgaaaggctt taaaaaagct aaatttttat catcctccaa aagaatgttg tcaaatatat
    11041 cgtttgctag aaaatgctcc agggggaact tactttatta cagaaaatat gaccaatgag
    11101 ttaataatga ttgcaaagga tccggtagac aaaaaaatta aaagcgttaa attgtatctt
    11161 actggtaatt atattaagat taatcagcac tattatatta atatttatat gtatcttatg
    11221 agatataacc aaatatataa atatccttta atttgtttta gtaaatattc aaaaatatta
    11281 taactcccga gtaaattatg ttagattttc ttatataata attacaggtt atatgagtga
    11341 taagattgct atttttaata cgctatttaa tattatcaat tacagagcaa aaaacaaatg
    11401 tatggttaca aatcatcttg attaattaca tgtcgtttta aagctgtgaa ccattctaat
    11461 tcagtgggct gtgaacaatt catgttatgc tgatagtgta tcctaaagtg tgcttcatac
    11521 atacaccggt catgccaccg ggaaactgta caattaacaa tataatcatt ttcaataata
    11581 gtaggatgat ccttaaagac tttatttttg cacattccat ttttacaggt ccagcagaag
    11641 tcacagtgtt ttgcataggt gcaccagaac ttgagatcct ctttaggaga cctacgcatt
    11701 tgcatcggat tatctgtgga aagaggcagg ttcattatga tgttagtcat caatattccc
    11761 aaaagaagat agattccaag gaagataagc agtcttgtag cggcttgcat tcgcattcgt
    11821 gagtattgtt tgcgaatgta gaccatgaga gcaatggtag ctaccataca aagacaagta
    11881 tgttttatat tctcaacgtc aatgattcta tcctccctta cttgcattaa ctcatcaaac
    11941 cagtcataat atgtgggatt tgtacagctc atgatgtgaa agcgtcttat cttagagtct
    12001 gtaaagtatc tacatttttc accatagcgg gaaaccctac atatctgtat gtaatcattt
    12061 tttttgatga gaggatgttt ttcaaaaacc ttatttttgc aaaccccgtg tcgacagtcc
    12121 cagcagaagt cacaagatct tgcataggtg caccaatact caagctctct ttttggaggt
    12181 ctccgggtca ttggtaactc tcccgtccct ggaaagggtt ggctttgaat gacccgctgc
    12241 acttccatca gtaccaaaag gaacacaatc accttcatgg ttgcaatgta tagattgcaa
    12301 cttatagggc tgcaatgtat agattgcgac ttataaatcg cgactcaaaa ggtatggaaa
    12361 ccttaccctc aatacagagt ttaaatttta atcttggtaa tgtatctgtt tatgaaaaaa
    12421 aaattttttt actcatgtat gaattcttat acggtgttgc gggctcaata aaaatgttgt
    12481 taccacaaaa aaaataaatg ccagattttt taagacatat ctatgaatga ctaaatcctt
    12541 cataagctgt aggctgagaa caatccatat aatgaatata cggtgttttg ggtttaataa
    12601 aatacataca acggtcaaaa tagcgggcaa tgctacattg actaatataa tcattttgtt
    12661 taataagagg catatcatcc aaaaccttat ttttacaaat accattctta catgtccagc
    12721 agaaatcaca gtgttttcca tacgtacacc aatattcaag ttctctcatg ggaggtgtat
    12781 aggttcttgg taaaatttgt ttcgtataaa agatggaaag gggtcggttt aaaactggtt
    12841 gggctaacca aaccaaaata ctcaaaagag cgaatacttt catggttgta ctcagacgca
    12901 gattcttaca aagcgcacat acaaagcagc ctgtatatgc aatgccaatg atgaaataga
    12961 agcagtattg ctttatagat aattgttgat ggtcgtcaca cccccccccc catgttttca
    13021 tgaatatttc atttcctgta taaggtctag gatgtgaaca ttccatacta aagtgattag
    13081 gcattttggg tgatatttca tataaacagg actgagtcct agaatcacgg aaaactctac
    13141 agtttacaat agaatggttg gagttaatga aacgagatcc cgttatctta tttttgcata
    13201 tgccatcttg acagtcccaa cagaagtcgc attgtggtac gtacgtacac caatatgaaa
    13261 gctcactctt gggaggatgc tgggttcttg gtaagtctgg taattcatat gcgtgaatga
    13321 gggctgagta gcccaacaga agaagtccca gaagaacctt catgttgcgt ctaaatgccg
    13381 cgtctaaagg ccgcgtctaa atgacacctg cacttacaaa aaaaatttaa attttgaaga
    13441 taggcaaaaa aaatcacctt aaacttccta tatcctttat attatttctt agatatgctc
    13501 gacgtcatac aatgtattaa aattataggc caaacatctt tgtatataga ctaatcatcg
    13561 ttgtatatga attttagatg tttgcttgtt gtatcaacct agctgccagc tcagaaaatg
    13621 ggtaataatt ttctgtattt ttatgggtta aaatcatttt acgcatatcg gtagggtcta
    13681 atattttgtt ttgaagaacc gaatgtgggc ttaaaattgt tttcttccta gaaaaaagag
    13741 aattataata ttgctatttt tttgtttaat ggtatctttt ttatataagg attggctccc
    13801 aaacttatac aaaaatatat attcgttaaa taaccatgtt ctatatataa acttatatat
    13861 ccactggttt ccctatatat ttcctcagct gtttcatcaa aacgtaacaa tatatttaaa
    13921 gcattgttta tatccacacc taaaacaaaa caataatata tacctaattt atttcaggga
    13981 tatgtataca ggcaattgac atcatatgat ttggatctaa acgtatattt tcccgaaaat
    14041 acgcataata aacttcagca acattcccta agtatatagc cgtttttaaa cgccaataat
    14101 ctagatgagg aaatttttta ctaagataac ggataggttt tacaagatta aaatctatgg
    14161 cgaacttata ccaaaatttc aatataagtg tatttcttgt catttcttct ttttcgtcta
    14221 aatttaagat aaaacgattg tacataaaat ctatcaacat gtgaaaatca tggctatcaa
    14281 agctgtcgag aatcaaaata ttatcataat aaatatcaat cgccagtaaa accttttttt
    14341 gtttgactag ataaacaaac atatcataca accctttatc taaaaattct ggatcggctc
    14401 ctagttggat acacaggtct ttcatctttt ccgtcttggc acatatgatg ccataattaa
    14461 tttcggcgcc ccataaaaca aataacttga ttagatcagt ctggttttcc ttcacagcct
    14521 ttactaaggc tctgtcaagc tcatagctgt cgacatcaga gcatgacatt gagccaatgg
    14581 ttaccatttt acattgttta caaaaaccta taggtccgtt ttcccaccac agtccaagct
    14641 gctgtaaaat acaaatatca tcctcatgat agtttgaaaa aaccttgttt tctatcaaga
    14701 ctttttttgt aagaacctgt aaagagttca tcgtattatt atgaataata gaagtaaacg
    14761 taatcaatta taaaagtctt tttcgagaaa tcttcaaatg cttgaaagca atgatataca
    14821 tattcatgat caaaaaacac atacagtggt gtccaagatc aaaatttaat gttctatgta
    14881 aaaagtacag acgttacctg tttgggttac attgtttatt ttaaacttta attaaccatt
    14941 taagttagcg atgtctggac tatcttccat actcatccgg ggggggggtc ctcatagctc
    15001 tgatattatt gtggattgtt gattataatg aaaacttcat agatgctaaa tatattaatc
    15061 ttagttgtag tgcttaatgg tactttataa gtttataaaa aatttttgat caaaatttaa
    15121 tttcttataa aaagagtaca gacgtcgctt atttaagcat catcatgttt tattcaatac
    15181 tttctacaat tactgggggg gggggggtcc ctcatagctt tagtattgct atggtttgct
    15241 aattattatg tagaatttat agaagcagta atctataatg atagttgtac tttgtaaaat
    15301 caaataattt cagtatattt tttttatgaa tagaatggaa atgatataaa aataatttaa
    15361 tattgcaaaa cattgcaaaa aaaattcata atgttggcat atattataaa tatataatag
    15421 catgtgtatt ttataaactg actcctccat ataattatta gatgaggtac caacctattt
    15481 atggtatgcc gatgatagac attgtatacc cataaaataa aattatttta aatttatcca
    15541 tagatacatg tatatggata catggacaca tcataacatt ttaccgcaaa ttatctctca
    15601 gtgaagaaaa tgaatgaaac gtttccgtat gttcataggt tgaaattatt ttacgcacct
    15661 cactaggttc taatattttt ttatgaagta ttgaatgggg gcttaaaagt ccttttttaa
    15721 aaagtagttt cattataaca ttcttttctt ctctaagaag agtttcttgt attttttttg
    15781 tatcagggtt ggcacccaaa cttatacaaa aatgtatatt actccaaata ccataatttg
    15841 aaaagaaagt tatttcccta tttacttcat gattaatgaa acgtatcaac gtctctaagg
    15901 cagtattgat atttgcgcct aaggcaaaac aatagtatat acctaattta ttctgagggt
    15961 acatacaagc aaacgacatc atgtgatttg gatctaaacg tatattttct tgaaaatatg
    16021 catgatggat ttcatcaaca ttccctaagt atacagccgt ttttaaacgc caatcatcta
    16081 ggtgaggaaa tttcttacta agataacgga taggttttac aagattaaac tctatggcga
    16141 acttaaacca aaattttaat acaaatgtgt ttcttgtcat tttttctttt tcatctaaat
    16201 ttaggataaa acgattgtaa ataaagttta tcaacgcgtg aaaatcatgg ctattaaagc
    16261 tgtcgagaat caaaatatta tcataataaa tatctatggg taataagacc ttttgttgtt
    16321 taattagatt aacaaacata ttatacagct ttttatctaa aaattctgga tcggctccta
    16381 gttgaataca caggtctttc gtcctttcca tcttagcaca cataatgcca taattaatgt
    16441 tggcacccca taaaacaaat aatatgatta gatcagtttg gttttccttc acagctttta
    16501 ctaaggccct gtcaagctca tagctgtcaa catcagagca tgacattgag ccaatggtta
    16561 ctattttaca ttgtttacaa aaacctatgg ggccgttttc ccaccacaat cctagctgct
    16621 gtaaaataaa actatcatct tcatgataat ttgaaaaggc cttgttttct attaagactt
    16681 tttttgtaag aacttgtaaa gaattcattg tattatcata gatgattgca gtaaatgtaa
    16741 tcaattataa aattgactta ttgaaaagat atattaaatg agtgaaattg atgtttgcga
    16801 tgatgtgcat gatcatacaa agaaacacat tcactggtgt ccatgatcaa aatttaattt
    16861 cctatgtaaa aaatacagac gttaaccatt taaacatttg tttaaacatt agtttaaact
    16921 aaaggttaaa cctagttaat gatgtttaat gcttcttcca tactcattca gggaagtgta
    16981 atggttctaa tactattgtt atgaattatt aatgaaaatt ttacagatgc tggagggaat
    17041 agtttaaatc atactgtttt aatgtgagct tataaaagta ttcatatcaa aatttaattt
    17101 tttttttata aaagtactga aattaaacta aagtttagtt tagctatttg agttaatgat
    17161 gtttaatcta tcttccatgc tcaatcaggg ggggggtcct aatagtttta atactgttgc
    17221 tgtggattgt tgaatataat gaaaacttta tagatgctaa agcagcgaaa tatacatgtt
    17281 ctgtttaatg tgagctataa aatcttttca tcaaaattta attttttttt ataaatgtac
    17341 aaaaattaaa ctaaagttta ggttggctat ttgagttaat gatgtttaat ctatcttcca
    17401 ttctcgtcca aggggggggg gtcttaatag ttttaatatt gttattgtgg attgttgaat
    17461 ataatgaaaa ctttatagat gctacacatt ttaatactag ttgttctgct taatgtgaat
    17521 tacaaaaaat taatttctca taaaaaaaag tacacatcaa catcgctcat tcaagtttca
    17581 tgatgtttca ttcattactt tctacaatta ctgggggggg gggtctttca tagctttaat
    17641 actgttatgg tttgctaact attatgtaga atttatagaa gcagaaatga ataatagtag
    17701 ttgtatgttg taaaatcaaa taatttcagt atattttttt tgttaatata agtgtacaaa
    17761 aatgatttaa aaattgcaaa aaaagaatca caatgctatt attatacact gtaatgatat
    17821 tgacatgtat catttataaa ctggttccag ataataaata ttggccaata catatgtttt
    17881 tctttattat agtttacata gtatatatgt atgaaaagtt agatatacat gaaaaatctc
    17941 aattctggaa tcatacaatg gcacgcttat ctggatgccc cgtaccgaca ataatatgta
    18001 attgttaatt ttttacaaaa aaacacaata tgaagtcttt tttttttgat gtaagaactc
    18061 gatacatttt ttaaacagtt ttgatgtaca actaattgtc ttattttatt atttaaaaaa
    18121 atgtaactca caagtattct ctactttttc aaaaaaaaat agatgtaatc agtcttgtca
    18181 tttaggacgc atatttcttt ttttagcatc tataatttta gttcttaaat agaatatgat
    18241 gccactaaac aatgattcta ctctatttaa caacaaccac ctaaataaat gaacatctta
    18301 actgatcacc aaaagttatt ttgcgaaaag gcatacatat gatcaatatc agacctacaa
    18361 tgaatgtttc cataacatcc ctttatcgca ataattttat ttttgcattc caatatctca
    18421 tcatctgtgc tactatatgt ttccataatg gtttcatcat caaacataaa tcctattaaa
    18481 taagcaaaag actttaatcc cggatatatt tttaccattt ttctgagagc cgtgtaaagc
    18541 ttgtaataaa tggccagaaa tatgcaataa agcgtggaaa gagagtaatt tttggcataa
    18601 aaggttttga aggtttgatg aatggctaaa tcacagataa tataggatac gatattaaag
    18661 cgcacctgct cacgcagatt tgctgaaaca ttcgtagaaa gatttaacag ataaaaggtt
    18721 attaatagtt gttcatcatt ctctttatac gacatcgtaa gacgctttaa aattttataa
    18781 ctaggcacct ctaccatatg ttgaagattt aaagcctgtt cttcatctgt gttacggcaa
    18841 aagagccgcg cgtattcggg tgaagctccc caggataata atgtccttgc tacggctaaa
    18901 ttttttttga cgatgacttt catgagaaat aggtccttat ttttgcattg atcactatgc
    18961 aaatttgtat agttgacgcc gttgcattga gtacattgat ataatgtttt gcaattccag
    19021 cgtagcccta aatggtataa aagaactgta ttttctagat gagcatgctg attaacgatg
    19081 tttttgagac aacatgtagt taaggacacc atagtgttcc caatttgtta gataagagtc
    19141 tttactaaaa aatatgtttt ttagttttaa cattcgagat tgtattattt ggaatgtttt
    19201 catacatcaa tagtaaactc gtttggaata gcatcctcaa aaaaaatatg atatcgtact
    19261 attcatgtta aaatttaatt ttttatataa agagtacaga tttattccat tgattaaact
    19321 acttagtttg actatttagt ttaactactt acttagttta gcaatgtttg agctttcttc
    19381 catactcatc cgaggggggg gtcctcatag ctctgatact attgtggatt gttgaatata
    19441 atgaagactt tatagatgct aaaatatttg attgtaattg tactcaatat tgtgtggttt
    19501 aaaaaatagt ttaatcaaaa tttaattttt ataaaactat acagagtggg ttttattaaa
    19561 cgtagcttat taagtctcat catgttaaga tctttacttt ctttatttct ttgtggggtt
    19621 ttattaacct tttccatatt atggcttacc acgtatcatg tagaatttat agaggcactg
    19681 gaggatttct acgactgaaa ttatatcagt ctatatacat aatctttcct aaaataagac
    19741 atactttatg tcatttgaaa aaatgatact aacgacgtaa taatgtttct ttttttttct
    19801 ataaagaaaa ataaaaaagt tataaatgaa aatataaata gtaaaactct tatagagtct
    19861 tatgagtaaa catcatcata atgttactca aagattggtc tactaaaaga tatttcgtgt
    19921 gcattattgt tttaattagt atgattactt tatacgaagc cgccattaaa acgcttatca
    19981 cacaccgaaa acaaatttta aaacaccctg atagccgtga aattctacta gctttgggat
    20041 tatactggaa taaaactcat attcttctta agtgtcacga atgtggaaaa ataagtctta
    20101 ccggaaaaca cagtacaaaa tgtattaata ttaattgtct gcttattctt gctataaaaa
    20161 aaagaataag cgtatggttg ataccttaat aggcatgggt gcggatgtaa catatataca
    20221 ttttttaaag aataagacaa aactatcata caaccagctg tctgctctta aaagcaactc
    20281 gcagatttcg ttgaaggagt ttcatgctat atgttacatt ttatatagtc gtcttcccaa
    20341 aaaaattaaa caagggatac gactatgtaa aacaatggcg ggactatgcg gggaactttt
    20401 atgtgcattt tttgctccgt aagtgataat acgtatataa aacaaacaga tatactgcca
    20461 aaatatcatc tatgtacata acatccgggg cattattttt tttcataccc ttaaatataa
    20521 aaatattggg tttcttcact aaactttaaa ggtaaaaatt tttctttgtt ttgcatcatc
    20581 atgtatgggt ttagaccagc ccagggattg tttatttgaa tatttgctaa ataggagcac
    20641 aatgccatga tcatgaatct ttcataatag taagctcttt tatacagctc caaagatgcc
    20701 gtacctccga gggtgtagca gcaaataaac gtccgcactt tcccgtgggt cgcggcccat
    20761 tccattccgt agttcagcat ccttttctgt atttttttat tctctttata aaaaaagctt
    20821 ttcatccatt ccacgttctc ataaaaacat gcgcttaaaa agagcactag gtttagtgtc
    20881 gtcttatgat aaaatctagg aacggatgtt ttaattattt tgttcaacgc ctgattcata
    20941 ctatgtttta ccgctataaa aatacaaaac caataccaac ttcttttata agacgttttg
    21001 atgtacacat gtaaacgagc aaaatatatt tcaaactcaa tattcttttt ataaaaaaac
    21061 ttgagacagt catttatgtt acgacatctt ctaaaaacct caaaaatggt aattaattca
    21121 ctgtcgctgt ggaaatgttc gtaagctaac tgtttaatgt ctttaggggt taactctttt
    21181 tttgggatca gtggtttcag atgcggcaaa ggtcgtctaa agtagttagc gaacttttca
    21241 ttcgctcccc aagacaaaag ccgataagcc agcatatagt tatcacgttt taccgcataa
    21301 atgagtaaat agtttatatt gatacatgca ccatgttgct gtccgtttgg acatatattg
    21361 ccgcattctg aacacttatc aatgatatta tagttcttac aacataatcc caaacgggtt
    21421 agtatttctt tgtcacgttt taaaaattcg tcactcttct ttaatgttaa tgcttttagc
    21481 gcaatgttaa ataagctcag cattttatga aaatgaggtg ttttagtata ttgttagtgt
    21541 tttagtatag tgttttagta taatgttagt gttttagtaa aatgtttaga agcatgcgcg
    21601 ggctgccgct aaataaacgt aacgttccta ctaagccaaa aaaaaatcaa attgactcat
    21661 cgagaatttg acgatattgg taggtaattt tttaacatgg tatatatttt tttaggatcg
    21721 gttatattag gtagtaaaag agggcgcgcc gttaaaccat tttgctcctt taaacctttt
    21781 agatccttaa aaaaatacag attgttcgtc tgatgatgcc acaatgttac atttatggct
    21841 cgatcaatat cagcccccaa gacaaagcag tagtatattg ttaaaaagtt gtcatcttgc
    21901 atacaagcca aatgcatcat tttatcgatg tccatatgaa cgatcttttg ttcatatatt
    21961 tcatgaaggt caaatacatt gttgaaggaa atggcgcaca tgagtcgcca catattaagg
    22021 tggtcgtatg tttgaaagaa aaaggagata gctctcttaa gcttatattt taccgctatg
    22081 gcataccagt atttaactaa tgtgttgatg ggcacattat ccaagatata aaatatgaga
    22141 tgctttaact cccgatgaat ctcccccgcc aattcctgca tatttagaat gcctaacata
    22201 ggatttttat taaatatctc atggcataaa ataatgttat tgctcgtttt atgacgcaat
    22261 aaaccgatga aaatgtcctt tttatctaaa ccatctttag ctcctaactt tcgacacagc
    22321 tcctgagtat attctgtcct agcacaactc agaccgtaat aaatgtttgc tccccactcg
    22381 gtgaacagtc ttatcaaatc gtggttattt tcttttatgg ccatgattaa tgccacatca
    22441 agatgaagtt cccccttaaa gggggttgag tttacaataa cgtaattaca gtagtcacac
    22501 aaatgaatag gcttgttttg ccaccataag ccacagtatt ttaaaatata gtgatactct
    22561 tcaggcacgc tctgtttggc cagagccttt ttggccaggg tttgcaaaga gagcatgata
    22621 actttttttc gaaaaaaaaa ctcaaattaa gtttctactt ttttaaaacg ttatgtatga
    22681 gccgatccgc cggagatccc tttcagaaga cctaccgttc tatgaaagaa ttttttcatc
    22741 gttgaacacg gaagagataa tactttcatc gtatagagaa tatcatgtca atcatccata
    22801 ttattaaacc catacttaat atagtattta tgtgccatgg acatattttt tgaatgataa
    22861 ttttttaaca tacgttttat aactatgggg tcgatttcat ttaaagataa agaatcattc
    22921 atgctataac aatttaatga tagaatgctg gcaatgaacg atttgtcatt ttgatacgct
    22981 agagtctttc cctcctcaaa ggcatcggcg cctaagtcta tacaaaagaa catgtttccg
    23041 agattataga acagaataga atgaaacatg gccttattga ggtcagcccc taagacgatg
    23101 cagcagtaat aaatcgttaa atagttatag ttcttgcgac aggcccactt cagcatttta
    23161 tccatgtcca tatgaacttt ctcctttgcg cacagctcgt gaaggtcaaa cacgttgttg
    23221 taaaaaaggg cgcacatgag ccgccactcg tgtagatgat catagcgctg gtaaaagtag
    23281 tggatggcct ttgtaaggtt aaactctacg gccataccgt accaatattt tgttagcaac
    23341 tcgcttaata catccgtatt ttccattaat gcttccatct gttcgtaaat gattcccctt
    23401 aatttggtac gatttaccgt ttctaagatg gaattatgag aaaacacctc gtggcacaaa
    23461 ataatgttac tgccggttag atcacgtttt accatgttaa aaaaatgcaa aatttcctgt
    23521 tgatttaact gttctttggc gcctaactct ctgcacagat ctcgagtgta ctccgtgttg
    23581 acagcaagta aactgtagtc gatgttcgcg ccccactcgg taaacaattt tattaggtca
    23641 taattatttt ctttcacggc tttcaccaac gccgcattaa gcgtcacgcc atctgtaaaa
    23701 atcggcgacc atattttctt ttggttttga tgatacacga tgggaccgtc atgccaccat
    23761 agaccgcagc actttaaaaa atgatgatgg cattcggccg gatactgtct ggccaacacc
    23821 tttttggtga gcgtctgcag agagaggacc atgtctcctt tttttttgaa aaaatcaaat
    23881 taaaaaaact ttaaaaaaaa acaaaataaa tctatttagc atacacgtaa ctatgttacg
    23941 acgttgtatc attgatgtga taatccaaat aggccaacat actttttgat ttatagttgt
    24001 ttaatagatg gtatattttt ttagggttcg cttcttttag cgtgaataga gagggatctg
    24061 gatgatagat atctaatgac aaacgttgtg atattaaata atagtcccgc tgctctgcta
    24121 gggcttttgc ctcttcgaag gcattggctc ccaagtctat acaaaagaac agattatcta
    24181 tattaaagaa ctgtatggca gcaagcatgg ccatattgat atcggcccct aaaataaaac
    24241 aataatacat cgttaaaaag ttattatctt tcgtgcaagc tatgcgcatc atttcattaa
    24301 tgtctatgcg aatcttttcc tgctcataga gataatggag gtcagacagt ttattaaaat
    24361 acagagcaca gattaaccac cacgtattca tgtgcttaaa atgttcgtaa aaatacgaga
    24421 cggcctccct aagatcattc tgcaaggcca ccataaaaca atatatagtt agcatatcgc
    24481 cgtccgaaac atcacgtagt aggtcttcat cttctactaa cctcctcagc ctccaataaa
    24541 gagacgactt tatttccctt ataatcacat aggtaggaaa aggattctca ttaaaaagct
    24601 tatgacataa gataatatat tgacttgttt tgttctctat aaatttaaag aacatgtgta
    24661 tcaccttttt tttatccatg cgatagttcg ctcctaattc ccaacaaaac tctcgggtag
    24721 gctgtgtatt ggcacaaatg tatccatagt tgatgtttgc accccactcc gtgaacagtt
    24781 ttattaattg atagttgttt tcctttgcag ctatcatcaa tgccgtattg agatccaggc
    24841 catccgcaaa gtatggcaac cttattaaca tgtgtttgca atcaagtgaa attggagccg
    24901 tataccacca taacccgcag tatttcaaaa tatgatagta gtcttcaggc agcacatgct
    24961 gactggctaa tatctttttg gcgaaagact gtaaagaagg aaacatcctg tctctttttt
    25021 ttaaaaattc aattatctgc gttcataatc gagaaaaacc accatattct ttgagtgata
    25081 attttttaac atagaattta tcttttccgg gtcggtcacg gccgacaaca gggaaatcac
    25141 cgggttataa tgttttaatg ataaggcatc ggctatcaaa taattttcct tttgtattgc
    25201 tagggctttg ccttcttcaa aggcgttggc acccaggtct atacaaaaga acatgttccc
    25261 gagattatag ttttgtatgg aaacaaacat ggcttgattg atgttggcac ccatgataaa
    25321 acagtagtaa atagttgaat agctataatc ttggatgcag gctatgtgca tcatctcatc
    25381 gatatccatg cggatccttt ctatttcata cagctcgtga aggtcgaaca cattgttata
    25441 aaaaagggcg cacatgagcc gccaccgatg tagatgggta tacttctgat aaaaatagtg
    25501 gatggccttt ttgaggccgt agtctaccgc tatggcgtac cagtatttgg ttaacatgtt
    25561 gctgaaggag ttgtcatggt ccaacatgta ggttatctcc atgagtcccc ttagctccca
    25621 catgatttcc tccctcaggt ccaaatcatc cacatgtttc agattggggt tattggaaaa
    25681 catttcgtgg cataagataa tattactgtc ggttttgttg cgcgtcgtat caaagaaaat
    25741 ttttaaaata tactctttat ctaaacggtc tttggcccct agttctctgc atagatcgcg
    25801 ggtgtgctcc gaatgagcac aaaccagtcc ataattaata tcggcacccc actcagtaaa
    25861 taattttatt aggtcatgat tgttttcctt cgcggctttc atcagtacgg tgttcaattc
    25921 aataccctcg ctaaaacagg ttgactttat aaacattttg ttacgatacg tataaaatgt
    25981 aatagggcca tcataccacc acaacccgca acttttcagg atatgatatt gatctaccgg
    26041 tatacactgt ttggccagca cttttttgga tagggattgc aaggaaggca acatgtcctt
    26101 ttcatccttt gatggaaatc aaattatcta tttaaaaatg ttttaatggg gtaaggttgt
    26161 ttaaaaatgt cgtagacata tcccttgatt tgaacggata aatactgcca taaaactgtg
    26221 ccataaaatt gatccttttt tgggtttaat tacttgaaat agtgggtcac tgcaagagcc
    26281 agatgttctc tctccagaac ttatgtcgaa aaaccttacc tgactgtaaa cttcctgagt
    26341 tttttgacga ttatgtatta caactgctgg gcttatactg ggaaaatcat ggtacgattc
    26401 aacgagcagg aaacaactgt gtacttatcc aacaacataa cctcattccc gtaaatgaag
    26461 ccctaagaat agcagcatct gaggaaaatt atgagatcgt gagcctttta ttagcgtggg
    26521 aggggaacct ttactatgct attatagggg ctctagaggg gaaccaccac aacttaattc
    26581 gtaaatacga tgaccaaatc aaggaccatc atgaaattct gccatttatt gacgatccag
    26641 tcatatttca caaatgtcat acaatgcggc gatgcttttt taattgtatt ttatatcaag
    26701 ctgtaaaata tagtaagttc agcgttcttc tatactttaa atatatatta aaggagaatt
    26761 tgcccctcgt ccactcactt attgaaaagg cgtataaata tcataattat gaggttatta
    26821 aatggatcta tgaaaaccta catatctatg atatcataaa tacttttaaa tgtgctattg
    26881 cccataaaga tctacgttta tattgtttag ggtatacatt tgtatataat agaatcgtac
    26941 cctataagta ttatcattta gatattcgca tccttttaag gctacaactt ctacataagg
    27001 tgacagccaa aggatacttg gattttatcc tagaaacctt aaagtatgat cataatacaa
    27061 acaatataga tattatccta acacaggctg caacctataa ccatagaaac attttaacct
    27121 atttcattcc tcaatcaacc tacgcacaaa tagaacaatg tttattcgtg gcgataaaaa
    27181 caaatgcttc caagaaaacc ttgaatttac tattatctca cctaaatctt tctatcaaac
    27241 tcgtcaaaaa attaagccaa tatgttgtcg cttacaagtc aacaaatatc ataagcattc
    27301 tgagtaggca gcaaaaaaag aagatatatt tagatatcat tttgacaaag gttgtaaaaa
    27361 atgctgtttt taataaattt gtcattggat gtatggttac attttccata aacccagaaa
    27421 gaattgtcaa aatggccgcg cgaataaaaa agatgaagtt agtaaaaaat atatctgaac
    27481 atgtttggaa aaatcatgcg gttaaactta aacaccttaa gcatgcggta cacacgatga
    27541 agcatcaaga aggaaaaaat agattaatga actttatcta tgatcactgc tattaccaca
    27601 tgcaagaaga agagatcttt agcctcgcaa gattttatgc aatccatcat gcgccaaaat
    27661 tgttcgacgt tttttatgat tgttgtatcc tagatacgat acgatttaaa agcctgcttt
    27721 tagattgttc acatatcata gttaaaaacg ctcatgatgc tagtattaac atcgtgaaca
    27781 agtatattgg caatctattt gctatgggag ttcttagcaa aaaagaaatc ttacaagact
    27841 atccatctat ctattctaag gattacatgc tttagtttat ttttttttaa gcctgaacca
    27901 atattctttc cttcagaaaa cactagtcat cttagatcat aagtaaggaa gaccatcata
    27961 ttttttgaaa agtaattttt taacgcatga tctataattt cagggtccgt gcttttaggc
    28021 aatggggtag tggccgggct ataaatcttt agggataaaa tattccttat aggctcatac
    28081 ccttcctgtc ccactagagc cataccctct tcaaaagcat cggcccccag atccatacaa
    28141 aagaatatgt tttctatatt atagtactgt attgaggtaa gcatggcctg attgatgttg
    28201 gcgcccagca tatagcagta gtatattgtt gaaaggttgt ggtctttgat gcaggctatc
    28261 cgcatcatct cttctaaatc catacagatc ttgtcctttt catacgcctc atgaaggtca
    28321 aacacgttat taaaacaaag agcacatgtt aaccgccacg tattcaggtg tgtatatttt
    28381 tggtaaaaat actgtatggc ctctttcaag ttgtagcgta cggctatagc gtaccagtat
    28441 ttgagtaata gtgtattgag cgaaaactca ttatttagca gatcggtttt ttctattatc
    28501 ccccttaact cccaaaaaat ttctatcctc attttcaggt tatttaccct ttttaaaagt
    28561 aaattatcgg aaaacacctc atgacataag ataatgttac tactggtttt ataaaatttt
    28621 aaatctatga aaatttgtaa aatatcccct tcatttaagg tcttcttggc gcctagctct
    28681 cgacagaggt cccaggtgtg ctccgtgttg acagatatca gcccgtagtt aatgttcgcc
    28741 ccccactccg taaatagttt tataagactg tagttgtttt cctttacagc cttcactaat
    28801 gccatgttta ggtctaagcc ttcttgaata cctgctaatt ttatcagcct taggttatga
    28861 tcaaacgtga tcggagcatt attccaccat agatcgtaac actttaaaag ataatgttgg
    28921 tcctcgggca gacattgtct agccagcacc tttttggtca aagattgcag ggaaggcaac
    28981 atgtctcttc atcttttaaa aaaaaatcaa attaacttct ccggataaat ttttctttca
    29041 cggactgttt taaaaagagc ttttcaaaaa gcttttcaaa aagctgcttt ttaagtttag
    29101 aaatcgtcct tcctggcatt ttgccgcatt ttgccacgcg cttagagtat tttatgagag
    29161 taatccagaa tgatggataa attttttgat ttataatttt ttaataaact gcttatttct
    29221 tcgggatcct ttaagtttaa tggcaaggaa gcatctgagc tataaatatt caaaaccaaa
    29281 ctatggctta aaaaattata accattttgt ctcgctatgg cactaccctc ttcaaaggca
    29341 ttaccaccca aatctataca gaaatatata ttaccgatgt tataatattg tactgaagta
    29401 agcatagctt gattgatgtt gccccccagg gcataacaat aatatattgt taatagattg
    29461 ttatccctga tacaagccag agataacatt tcattgacgt ctatttggat ttttcccttg
    29521 tggtatatat catgaagctc atatattttg ttataacata ggtaacattt taatcgccat
    29581 tcatcaagat ccgtatattt ttcatccaga aagcaaatgg catctttatg gtcgtattgt
    29641 actgcattgg cgtaccaata tttcactagc aattcgctta actcgtccgt ttcttttatt
    29701 tctataagcc cgcatagtct tttataaatt aagcgcctta attgtgcagc aaagttgttt
    29761 tctaaattag gattatttat aaatatctca tggcacaaaa taatactgcc gctagtttta
    29821 ttatgcatta tcttgttgaa aatacagaaa atatcgtagt cgtctagagt ttctttggcg
    29881 cctagctgtc tacacaaatc tcgggcgtgc ttcgtattga tagaaagcag actatagttg
    29941 atatatgcgc cccactctgt aaataacttt atcatactat agttgttttc cttaacagct
    30001 attattaatg ccacacaaag gtctatatct tctcctagga atcccgattt tatgtatatt
    30061 cgcccacgat ctatgtaaag cttgagggga gcatcatgcc accataagcc acagtatttc
    30121 aaaatgtgtt catctatcga caaacatgat gtaccggcta tcgtcttttt gacgagggtc
    30181 tgcagagaga gcggcgacga catgtttctt ctttgaaata attatttcca aaaaaaatca
    30241 aatgttctag tttttaaagg cttaattcat cataacatga tcatatttaa taacgtaaac
    30301 acagtttaat aatgtaaaca cagtttaatc atgcaaacat ggtttaataa cataaatttt
    30361 taatacgcta aaaggctgtc tataagactt agttataaga tttaatctat aagatttagt
    30421 ctataacgac aatttctgga tgggctgtaa aatactcttc ggctcgtttt agattttttg
    30481 acgtatatgt ctttagcata tcatatattg cctggggttc ggttatattt aataccaagc
    30541 tcgcatcacg gctgaaaagc tgttttacta aaaaaatgtt gctcaagtta tacatataaa
    30601 ctctatgcgc aatgagtcgc gctctatcaa agttagtagc ccccaaatca atgcagaaaa
    30661 ataggtttaa agtattattg ttatagatag atagattcat gccataatcg ggactagccc
    30721 ccaacatatg acagtaataa atggctgcat aattttcttc ccgcaggcaa gcaaatttca
    30781 tcattagatt agggctaatg caaatctctt ttttagaaca cagctcatgc aagtcaaaaa
    30841 tgttattaaa ataaaggcta caagttagcc gccaatacag ctgattttta tgtttttcgt
    30901 agaaatagtg aatcgctttt gtaaaattat gccgtaatgc cagggcaaac caaaacttcg
    30961 ttaataggag gtgcgccgta tcccccgtca acggaatttt tgaacgggta tacataactg
    31021 tgtttaaagt ggttctagtc acggtttcca taagtggatt atgacaaaac atgtcataac
    31081 ccagtagaac tcctgcacag gatttcagat cggccacttc ttttaaaatt tccagaagac
    31141 gagattcgga gacaggtgtt aagcctccta gttccgtgca cagccgtttt agatgcacgg
    31201 caggaacacg tataagtcca tattcaggat ttgcgcccca atccacaaac aatcgtataa
    31261 gctcaagatt atcgctcttc acggccttta ctagcgccgc gtcaagacaa agatcatcca
    31321 cagaaaaaca ctgcaaatgt tgatacgaaa aaatttgctt acatgtatta cataagtgaa
    31381 taggacctaa atcccaccac aaaccaaaac gctgcagcgt ataatcatag tcacttgaaa
    31441 gataattgca cgccacaact tttttggcca acgtttgtaa agacaacata ctaagtttaa
    31501 aacagctaaa cctaaattag ctactaactt ccaagaaaat cttctttccc taaggatata
    31561 tcttataact agacataagg caataaaaat caactttggt tatacttttt aatatgaaac
    31621 gtctaagtac ttgcaaagta cttgcaaagt ccttgcaaag ccttcattcc tcatatataa
    31681 ttttcaatga catgaatttt tattttttaa tgaggtaggg ggaatgtttt cccttcaaga
    31741 cctttgccga aagcatcttt ttattcttcc cgatgttttt ggcgagcatg tactacaaca
    31801 attggggctg tactgggaaa aacacggctc tcttcaacga atagggaacg atcacatact
    31861 catacggcgg gatctcatcc tttctatcaa cgaggcctta aaaatagcgg cagaggaagg
    31921 aaacaatgaa gtagtaaagc tcttgttact gtggaaggga aatcttcatt atgccatcat
    31981 aggagccttg cagggtgacc aatatgacct catccatacg tacgaaaacc aaatcgaaga
    32041 ctatcatcat atcttgccat tgattcaaga tgcgaaaacg tttgaaaaat gccacgcctt
    32101 ggaacgtttt tgtgatgttc catgcctact agaacatgct acaaaacaca acatgctccc
    32161 tattctccaa aaataccaag aagagctgtt tataagagtg tatctccgcg aaaccctatt
    32221 tgaactagca tgcctatggc agaggtatga tatccttaaa tggatagagc aaaccatgca
    32281 tgtttacgac ctaaagatta tgtttaatat tgccatctcc aagagggatc taagcatgta
    32341 ctctttagga tatattctct tttttaatag agggaacacc gatgttgcgt tagcaacgtt
    32401 gctaacgcaa catctcgaga agacagcggc caaggggctc ctccactttg tgctagaaac
    32461 gttaaaatac ggcggtaaca taaacatcgt cctctcccaa gccgtaaaat acaatcatag
    32521 aaaactttta gattattttc tgcgtcaact acctcgtaaa aatattgaaa aacttttgtt
    32581 gctggccgta caggaaaggg cttctaagaa aacattgaac ttactgttgt cttatttaaa
    32641 ctactccgtg aaacgcatca aaaaactgct gcgctatgtg atagagcatg agtccacact
    32701 ggtgataagg attttattaa aaaaaagaat aaacctaata gacgccgtgt tggaaaagac
    32761 tgtaagatat ttttctatga ctaaagtgag gacgatcatg gatgagcttt cgattaatcc
    32821 ggaaaaagtc attaaaatgg ccgtgcagaa aatgagaacg gatatcgtga tccatacttc
    32881 ttatgtttgg gaggatgatc tagaaagact tattcgtctt aaaaatatgt tatacactat
    32941 aaagtatgag catggaaaaa aaatgctaat taaagtcatt cacggcatat acaaaaactt
    33001 atacggcgaa aaagaaaaag tcatgtttaa tttggccaag ttctatgctg ctcaaaacgc
    33061 ggccacccaa ttcaaagaca cttgtaaaga ctgttgcaaa ctggatgtgg cgcggtttaa
    33121 acaactaatt ttagactgtt tagacattat tactaaaaaa acgtgcctca gtatcatgga
    33181 aatcttagaa aatcatatta tttcgctatt tgctatgaaa atgatgacgg aggatgaaaa
    33241 aaacttaggt ttagaaatat tatataaagt aattagttac aaaatgatat catattaaaa
    33301 ttcaacagat atgtataact aatattgatt atattttcga ttattatctt ctatggtgca
    33361 tgataatcat ctagcacgtg aaacatgtcc tcttcccttc aggaactttg ccgaaaaaac
    33421 ttacccgacc acatacttcc agagttcttt gacgactata tattgcaact attaggactg
    33481 cactggcaag atcatggttc tcttcagcgt accgagaaga atcaggtact tgttcaacag
    33541 gaacccatcc atatcaatga agcactaaaa gtggcagcat cagaaggaaa ctacgaaata
    33601 gtagagctgt tgttgtcatg gaaggcagac ccccgatacg ctgtcgtagg agcgctagaa
    33661 agcaaatact atgacctcgt ttacaaatat tacgaccaag ttaaagactg ccatgatatc
    33721 ttgccgctga tccaaaattc ggaaacattc gaaagatgtc atgagttgaa caattgttct
    33781 cttaaatgct tattcaagca tgctgtgata tatgacaagc tgccgattct tcaaaaatat
    33841 gcaagctatc tggatgggtg gccgtattgc aaccagatgc tgttcgagtt ggcatgtaaa
    33901 aaacaaaaat ataacatggc tgtatggata gagggagtcc tgggcgtcgg caacttcaca
    33961 attcttttca cgattgcgat tatcaaaaga gacctacagc tgtattccct gggctactca
    34021 atgattcttg agaaaatgta ctcctgtgga tacgacccta cgtttttact aaatcattat
    34081 ctgcgaatcg tttcaacaaa ggggcttctg ccctttgtgc tgaaaaccat agaatatggt
    34141 ggaagcaaag agatagccat cactttggct aaaaagtatc agcatgaaaa tattttgaga
    34201 tacttcgaaa ccaggaaaac ccaagagtgc taaatacagc aaccctattg tgatgtatag
    34261 taactatatt gtatacgttg tatacgttgt atatgttgta tacgttgtac cttaaacatt
    34321 ttacccacat catatgattt tagaaatctt ttaagccact gaacaatact attatgatgt
    34381 atagagtaac ccctattgta tatgttgtac cttaaatatt tacccacatc atatgatttt
    34441 agaattctta agccaatgaa caagagtgtt atcctacatt aaaattctag taaaatttat
    34501 attttttttg gtgaataaat gttttctctt caagacatct gtcggaaaca tctttttctg
    34561 cttcctagtt cttttgatga atatatatat tacaagtgct aggactctac tgggaaaaac
    34621 acggatctct tcaacgaata agaaaggatg ctgtgattgt acagcgaaat attacccttt
    34681 ccaccaatca ggccttgaga atcgcagcct cagagggaaa tgaaagggta gtaaaacttc
    34741 tgttatcatg ggagggaaat tttcattatg tgatcatagg ggctctagag ggtgaccaat
    34801 atgacctgat tcataagtat aatagtcaaa ttaaagacta tcacgttatt ttatcatcta
    34861 tccaaaatgc aaataccttt gaaaaatgtc atcagttata caattgtact atgtggcgtc
    34921 ttgtacagaa tgctataaaa tataatatgc tttctattct ccaaaaacac agaaatcttc
    34981 tgacagatga gggagacaat caggaattat ttgagaaggc atgtgaggaa cagaaatatg
    35041 atatcatttt atggatagga caaaccctaa tgttagatga gccggagtgt atttttgata
    35101 ccgcccttga acggatagat ttttctttat taacagtggg ttatagcctt ctttttgata
    35161 acaagatgag tagtatagac attcatgatg aagaagatct tacttcatta ctaacagaac
    35221 accttaaaaa agcagctact aaaggatgtc tcttctttat gcaagaaatt ttaaaatatg
    35281 gtgggaatgt aaatatagcg gtcttatcta aagctatcaa gtataatcat agaaaaattt
    35341 tagactattt tattcggcgg caaaaatgtt tatcacgcga aggtattgaa aaactaacat
    35401 taatagccat taaatgtggc ggatctaaaa aaacgttaaa cctactcttg tcttatctaa
    35461 actattccgt acaaaatatg attggaaaaa tagtagaagc tgtcataaat gatggtgatt
    35521 ttaccatcat aatcatttta aaaaaaaaga aaataaactt agtggacccc gttttggcgg
    35581 gttttttgga tcttttccat agctattgtt ttataaaagt ttttatccat gagtttgcta
    35641 ttcgtccgga aaaaataatt aaaatggccg cgcgaaaaga taaactagat ataattattg
    35701 aattttttaa tgatatatat cctcataaag atgatcttga aactgtattt aatattctca
    35761 aaaacatagt aaataccatg aaacataaag aaggaaaaga gatattaatt ggtcttattc
    35821 ataaaatata tcgaattatt catctggaga ataaagaaat gtttaagttg gtacgatttt
    35881 acgtcatgca taatgcaaat atccaattta tatctatttg caaagactgt tttaatttag
    35941 ccggttttaa accatttctt tcagaatgtt tggatattgc tattaaaaaa aattaccccg
    36001 atattgtacg aaatataaaa attcaattga aatatgagta aaatttattt ttttgatctg
    36061 agtacgaaaa tgttctccct acaggagatc tgtcgaaaaa acatctatct tcttccagac
    36121 tggcttggtg aacatgtggt tcaacgacta gggttgtatt ggaaaaaaca cggtactctt
    36181 caacggatag gagatgacta tgtacttata caacaggacc tcattattcc catcaatgaa
    36241 gctctgagaa tggcaggaga ggaggggaat gatgaggtga tagagctctt attgctatgg
    36301 aagggaaacg ttcattatgc catcatagga gctttggagg gtgatcatga taatctgata
    36361 cgtaagctct atgaccaaat cgaagattgt cacagcatcc ttcccttaat tcaagaccca
    36421 aaaacttttg aaaagtgtca cgaattggat gagtcctgta atatttcatg tctcgtatta
    36481 tacgccgtaa aaaacgatat gttttgtatt cttcaaaact atataatgcg tctaagtggg
    36541 ggggatatcc aggaagtgtt tgaaacagca tgtcgtttac aaaaatacga tatcgttaca
    36601 tggatgggac aaaatatcgc aatatactac cccggggtca tttttgatat tgcctttgat
    36661 aagatgaatg tatccttact atctataggt tatacgcttc ttttcgaaca tcatatcaat
    36721 aatatgattg aaaataatat ggatacaaat tctttattga tgcaacatct tgaatgggct
    36781 gctagcacag gctttcttca ttttatgttg gaaacgttaa agtatggcgg ggatgtaaca
    36841 ataatagagt tatcggcggc ggtaaaatat gatcatagaa aggttttaga ttattttctc
    36901 cgtcgaaaaa agttgccccg agaaaccctt gagaaactat tattggtggc tatatgtgaa
    36961 gcttgttcta aaaagacctt aaacttgtta ttatcctact taaattattc cgtgaacaat
    37021 atccgtaaaa aaatcataca atatgtaaaa caatatgaaa caactcttat tataaaaatt
    37081 ttatggaaaa aaagaaagat aaatctgata gatcctattt tggcagactt tgtaggatat
    37141 cataactata cctatttgat aaattttatg cgtgagtttt ccatctatcc ggaaagaata
    37201 attaaaatgg ctgcacgagt agcgagggaa gacttagtta taaaattttc caaaaaagtt
    37261 tgcaaagacc ccatagatag actgaactat ctgaaaacct tagtgtatac tatgaaacat
    37321 aaagcaggca aacgaatgtt aatttatacg attcataact tatataaagc cagttatctg
    37381 gagagtaaag aaatgtttaa gttggcacga ttttatgcgc ggcatgatgc aactttccag
    37441 tttatatcta tttgtcacga tctctctaag ctaaatattg atattaaaaa cttgctttca
    37501 gaatgcttag aaattgctat taaaaataat tatcctcgaa ttatcaaagc tataaaaatg
    37561 gatatgaatt atgagtaaaa tgttttggat atcaacatta agcagaaatc ctaccaaaca
    37621 taagattttt cgctagaata cattttattg ttaaaataga ataggtacat tgtaaaaaaa
    37681 agattaaact taaaataatg tgtattatgt aaatttttag aaataaaaat ttattttttt
    37741 tattgagggg tacggaaaat gttctcccta caggacctct gtcggaagaa cactttcttc
    37801 cttccaaatg attttagcaa acacaccctg cagctgctgg ggttatattg gaaagagcat
    37861 ggatccgtcc atcgaacaga aaaagacaac ataatgatac agaatgaact gattcttact
    37921 gtcaatgatg ctttacagct tgcaggagag gagggggaca cagatatggt agaactcttg
    37981 ttactatggg agggaaatct acattatgcc atcataggag ccttgaagaa tgagcattat
    38041 aacctcatat gtgagtacca tagccaaatt gaggactggc atgccctcct acccttgatt
    38101 caagacccag aaacctttga aaaatgccat gaattaagtc ttggatgtga tctttcatgc
    38161 cttctacaac atgctgtaaa acataacatg ctttctattc ttatgaagta taaggaagat
    38221 ttattaaata tattatttag gcatcgtatt caatccctgt ttgttttggc atgcgaaaac
    38281 cggagaattg agattatcat gtggataggc caaaatctgc caattcctga acctgaggct
    38341 atttttagca ttgctgttgt tacaaaagat ttagaactgt tttccttagg atacaaaatt
    38401 atttttgatt acatgcaaag acaaggaatt ttccagctat ccaatccagt tcgcatggtt
    38461 acgctaaatc gtcacattgg tatggtaata gataaaggac ttttaccctt tgtgctggaa
    38521 acttttaaac atggtggtag tgtaaaaaga gccttatctt atgcagtaat aaacaataaa
    38581 agaaaaatta tagactatct tgttcgtcat gaaaatgtat cccatcaaac cattgaaaga
    38641 cttttatgtc tagctgtgaa aaaccatgct tccaggaaaa ctttgaactt gttgctatct
    38701 tacataaatt acaaggtgaa aaatattaaa aagctgttag attatgtact aggtgacaac
    38761 tccactcttg tgttaaaaat tttattggaa aaaaagcaaa acctagtgga tgctgcttta
    38821 acaagacttg taaaacattc tacatatttc cgggtgagag aatttatcga ggacttttcc
    38881 atcagcccag aaaaattcat taaaatagct gtgcgggaac agaaaaatgt gatcatcaag
    38941 gttatttgtg aagatatttg ggaaaacccc gcagaaagaa tcaggtatct gaagcagata
    39001 gtaagcagca taaaatatga aagtggaagg caatttctga taaacatcat tcacactatt
    39061 taccagagtc attccctgaa acctgaagaa atttttaaat tggcaacatt ttatgtcaaa
    39121 cataatgcag tcacccattt caaagatctt tgcaaatttc tttggctgaa cagagggaca
    39181 gaaagtaaga aacacttctt aaggtgtttg gaaattgctg atgagaagaa ttttcccgcc
    39241 attaaaagta ttgtgagtga atacattaac tatatgttta ctgcaggaac catgaccaag
    39301 gatgaaatca tgcaagccta tgcttctgag tatgccatgt attaagtttc tgaataagtc
    39361 attcataggt agattttaga atatgctgta ttgaagttat tgataggtag agtttaaaag
    39421 atgctgtatt aagcttctga ataaatcata gatatatact ttagttaaat gttagcattt
    39481 gttaatatgt tttagataat taccatttta gataattact attttagata agtattattt
    39541 tagataggta ctattttaga taggtactat tttagataat tactccttta gataagtatt
    39601 attttagata attacttctt taaataagta ttattttaga taattactcc tttaaataag
    39661 tattatttta gataattacc atgtattaaa accaaattag ctatcatcta tgttttaaat
    39721 aatacttctt aaaaacctta gataaaaatt tatttttttt tcataaaagt agagaaaatg
    39781 ttctcccttc aggacctctg tcggaagaac ctttttactc cccttgaacc cttaggcaaa
    39841 catgtggttc aacggctagg attgtactgg gaaggccatg gttcgcttaa acggatgggg
    39901 cattgctttg tgtgtgtgga ccagattcat attctatcaa tcaacttggc cataaaaatt
    39961 gcagccgcgg aagggaatga ggagattgtt aagcttttat tactgtgggg gggaaacctg
    40021 cattatgcca tcataggagc cttagagagc agacaatatg agctgatcct tatgtatgaa
    40081 aatcaaattg gggactatca tgacatccta tccctcattc gagatccagt gatctatgaa
    40141 agatgccatg aattaaatgt tacatgtacc tttcaatgtt tatttcaaca tgctattaga
    40201 cataatatgg tttccattct tcaaaaatat agagaagacc tagctcataa cagaagaatg
    40261 atccaacttc tgtatgaaat ggcatgccga ttacaaaatt atgatatcat tacctggata
    40321 gcgcgtaact ggcatgttta taatatagag gccattttta gcattgcttt tattagaaag
    40381 gatttaactt tgtattcctt agggtacata tttcttctgg atagaatgag cattgaagat
    40441 agaaacttta aatcaatcat aacacgccac cttgaatatg cggccaaaaa gggacttttt
    40501 gactttgtcc tagaatctct gaaatatgga ggccaagtag atacagtgtt gtttcagact
    40561 gtaaaataca atcatagaaa aattctggcc tattttattc atgagacccc ccgtaaaacg
    40621 gttgaaaagc tgttacttca tgccgtggag tcgcgggctt ctaagaaaac catgaacctg
    40681 cttttgtctt ccctaaacta ctctatacat tccatcatta aaaagctcct gtacgctgtg
    40741 gtgaaacaca agtatatgct tgtcataaag cttttgctca cgcggccaaa aaagaagtta
    40801 aacctagtag atgctgttct atatagactt gtaaaacact ccacgaatgc agaaatagta
    40861 aagtttatga atgagttttc tgtgagcccg gaaagggtga tcaaaatggc agcacgatta
    40921 atgagagtgg acctgattaa aaagatttct aaagatacat gggaaaataa actagagaga
    40981 atcaaacacc ttaaacaaat ggtatatacc atgaagcaca gaaatggaaa aaatctactg
    41041 atgtacaata tttacaatat tactggatat atctacctga atgccaaaga agtatttaac
    41101 ttagcaagat tttatgctgt ccacaatgca acatgcttgt ttaaagaaat atgtaaaagc
    41161 tgttttgtac atgatgataa aatacagttt agagaaatac ttaaagattg tttacatatt
    41221 gctaataggc atgcttatat ccaaattgca gaaaccgcgg atgaatatat caaatttatg
    41281 gatcttatgt tgcctaagta aatcatgtat atatcaagta actttagatg aaatcaggct
    41341 aattgtaaat agttatagat actatataat gaatgattta ttaagataat agttctgtta
    41401 agacagtagt tctattaaga taatagtttc attaagatag tagtttcatt aagataatag
    41461 ttctgttaag ccaataattc agttaaaata atagttctgt taagataata aaaatttatt
    41521 tttttttcat aaaagtagag aaaatgttct cccttcagga gctctgccgg aagaacattt
    41581 acattcttcc ttactctttg ggcaagcatg tacttcaaca tctagggcta tactgggaga
    41641 aacacggctc tcttcaacga ataggagatg attatgtact cttacaacaa gatctcatct
    41701 tttccgtcaa tgaggcctta aggatggcgg cagaggaagg aaacaatgaa gtagtaaagc
    41761 tcttgttact gtgggaggga aaccttcatt atgccatcat aggagctttg gagggcaacc
    41821 gatacgacct catccataaa tattatgacc aaatcgggga ctgccacaag attcttccct
    41881 taatccaaga tccgcaaatc tttgaaaaat gccatgaatt gagtacttcc tgtaacattc
    41941 gatgcctttt agaacatgca gtgaaacaca atatgctttc tattcttcaa aaacataagg
    42001 atcatataag gttacacttg gcattaatcc aagtactatt tgagttggcg tgtcatgaac
    42061 ataaaaatga catcgttcga tggatcggct attccctaca catacatcat ctagagacta
    42121 tttttgatac cgccctgctc cataaaaatt tatccttata tgttttaggg tatgaacttc
    42181 ttatgcacaa ggtgaataca gaggctgcaa atatagatgt acccgatttg ctaacacagc
    42241 accttcgaag cgcggcagca ggaggtctcc ttcattttat gttagagaca ttaaagtatg
    42301 gtgggtgtgt ggataaaacg gttttattcg cagcgatcag ttacaaacat aggaaaattg
    42361 tggctcattt tatttatcaa gttccccgta aaacagttga agaactacta ctccatgccg
    42421 tgcagactcg ggcccccaaa aaaactctga acctactttt atcttcctta aactactccg
    42481 tgcacaccat catcaaacaa ctcgtacgta gtgttgccat ctacaggtcc acgcttgtcg
    42541 taaagctttt gctcatgcgg cgaaaaaaga agttaaacct aatagatgct gttttagcca
    42601 gacttgtaaa atactgcacc tatacagaca ttgtaaaatt catacgtgag ttttctgtga
    42661 gcccggaaag ggtgatcaaa atggctgcac gggaatctag gacctttctg atcgaaatga
    42721 tctccaaagc tgcttggaga aatcacccac agacgatgat tcaccatctc aaacaactaa
    42781 cctataccat gaagcctgaa tctggaaaag accttctcat atatatgatc cactatattt
    42841 atcaaacctc taatttgctg gtagcggagg aggaaaaaaa tatttttaaa ctggcaactt
    42901 tttatgcgaa gcataactcg gtaaacaggt ttaaacaaat atgtgaagac tattatgcac
    42961 tagacgtaga tgcacggttt aaaacactta ttttagaatg ctttgaaatt gccgtccaaa
    43021 aaaactatcc tagaattgca aatattgtgg atgactttat tcgattcctt ttttataagg
    43081 gagatataac caaggaagaa attagcgaag cctattcttt gaaggatact gagttatatg
    43141 tagacttaaa atggttacaa caagaataga aatggtttta aacaaggttt agtttaaaca
    43201 gtgtaaacaa agtttaaaca aggtttaaac cttattcatt gaaatccatc gaaaaaaaag
    43261 ctgtttgttt atcccataaa ctcatctttt tttttggttt caaagtttta tactaaaatt
    43321 tagcatttta taatatttat aattaagtgt tttgcatgca ctgcagaaat tctcatcttt
    43381 attaatttgt tcaataccac atgtcataca atatgttgtt tggttatcaa gattaacttt
    43441 atgaaaggaa agcaggtaag ccacaaattt aaaagtaaaa tacctttcat ttaaaataat
    43501 cttatgaata tattttcgat aaggaggcat gaaagcattt gccaaaataa atcgcatgaa
    43561 gcacttggaa aaacccatat cttctaacct tttgtgggta taaactctat ttttgtgttt
    43621 tacagaaact tcatgggtaa aatagtcgtt atagctatca atcatttttt taagccctat
    43681 aatacccaag gttgcacgca taaagccaca gtttctgctc cagaagccat gcacctgtaa
    43741 aggatgcttt tcatataacc aattacaaaa tttcattccg caacagtaac atgttatttc
    43801 agtgggtgat gtatagaata atccggcatt agaaaacttt tcataatttt ttatgtcatg
    43861 gattgcgaag cttttgtttc gtgcatccac ggagctatag cctgcatatt taggtttgac
    43921 ttcaaataat cgtaaagaga tatatgtatc tatcgtattt attttaggat acatttcata
    43981 attcttatat ataatataaa aaaaattaca aacatttgta atgctcatcc tcaatagaca
    44041 gccgagttgt aggctttatt tttctaataa catgaagaac atagtttctc ataagaccct
    44101 caagtcggtt attgatcatt ccaatacatt ttctcaatga ggtcatgaag cctggtattt
    44161 tgctaattgc ttggcagagt gccaacagat tgcccactaa agtatctaat agattaccta
    44221 ctagctatag tgagctaacc tctctatatt tattttatac ttttcatttt ttaatagatt
    44281 taatatttta taaaaaaaat atttagtttt ttatacaaga atgtcgacaa aaaaaaagcc
    44341 cacgattacc aagcaagagc tttactccct agtagcggca gatacccagt taaataaagc
    44401 tttgattgaa agaatcttta caagtcaaca aaaaataatc caaaatgcct taaaacacaa
    44461 tcaagaagtg attataccac ccggaatcaa gttcaccgtc gttacagtaa aagctaaacc
    44521 tgctcgccaa ggccataatc cggcaacagg agagcctatt caaattaaag ctaaacccga
    44581 acataaagcg gtaaaaatac gagcattgaa acctgtacat gacatgttaa attaatttat
    44641 aatccgtgtt cctcatctat gccatcatct tcttcaatac atttttgcca atcaaaacgg
    44701 attaaatcta agtcgtgaat attaaaatac ataccatcat acattttaat atagtctaaa
    44761 tttaagtttt tctcaaaaac ttttatcgtt tttgagaaaa tgatcttatc aattatttcc
    44821 ttattaagat ttgcaggaat aatacaaaac ttatttttag gtacttcatt tatgatatta
    44881 ataaattgag taaaaattat ttcttgtttt tcttctgttt catacaatcg ttgtaaatgt
    44941 aagggttttt catttaatgg tttgtttgaa gataaaaaga atgtgtaatc cggattgaaa
    45001 gtatttttgg tatcaatcat tattctgtct gcttgagcat atgccaaacc agaccaaata
    45061 taacggtcca caattacaat aaaatttagt ttaagtagtg ctgcaatttc tgccgtaaat
    45121 tcacatcgat gttttgtgaa taatccgtgc aattcttctg atggcatttt tacgatttta
    45181 tttaatacat ccaatataag cttaccggtg tccgtgtttg gactgggaaa atgcatatat
    45241 atcacatcat atctcttatt ttccaatgca ttttttagct ttcttgcttg tgtgcttttc
    45301 cccacaccat tgattccttc gatggcaata agtactccac gcatgattaa taaacgagta
    45361 aaaagaattc attttttaac atttcttata aatacatatt gtacaacact gcatcagccg
    45421 catagcttcg ttaaaaaatg tagcggatgc tttttataca acctatattc atctttacaa
    45481 catatatact tggcacagag ccatatctgg cccatatctg ggccataatt aagataaaaa
    45541 ttattttaga cgctgctaca gcgaaatcaa cattatgtac tgcggcatat tatgcccata
    45601 agtaatctgc aatgtatgac gtcttaatgc ataaaacatt taagtaaaac aaatttgaat
    45661 aaaaaaaata attgttataa tggcgttgtt acacaaagaa aagcttatag aatgcattga
    45721 taatgagctg caaaacagtg gaacgctatt acttctaaca aaaaatattg ttgtatcaga
    45781 aatttcatac aatggcaatg attataaata ttttaccttt aatgacaatc atgacctgat
    45841 aggccaagaa aatcttaaag gagcaacatc caacaacatt gctaagatgg tttataattg
    45901 gatcgcgaaa aatcctcaaa ctaataagat ttgggttggt gaaccgcgaa ttcgcattta
    45961 ttttaaaaac aatttatatc atactaataa taaccatgta tgtataaaag atttctataa
    46021 ggtttcaacc tcagttggtc ctaatatctt taatgatcgt agcatttggt gtactaaatg
    46081 cacatccttt tatccattca gcagcatttt atcacccaat ttattccaat aaattagata
    46141 cattttacta cgattaagat aatgaattgc attattatga taaaaattgc attattacgg
    46201 ctgattcatc attttatgat aaattatcta taggatatcc tatagataat gaattatttt
    46261 tttatctata tatcacataa agatctgata tgggctaaaa gtatattcaa actatttatc
    46321 atataggtct gttaaaaaca tacataggtt atttataaat tgaataaaat ttttttaaat
    46381 atcaccggaa cattcaacat ggtgttgata cagtttttaa caggtttctt ctatttatat
    46441 ggtaagagac tgttctcaat tagcaaagtt atggacatga tatgtctaga ctattatacc
    46501 attcttcctg ctcctctggc gatgatgtta gcggcgagag taaaaaacta tgacctcata
    46561 aaaaaactgc acgaatggga aatccctgtt gactatgctt tacttgtagt agatgatgtg
    46621 ccgactatcg actactgctt aagccttggc gccatctctc cgactagagc acaaaaaaga
    46681 cgactgctaa gggacaccac attcaacccc atttataagt atcttatgaa ctgctccggc
    46741 tttccaacaa agagagaaaa aaacattcct tgtgatgtgc aatgcgaaag actgcaaaaa
    46801 accatcataa aagaactggt atttaactgc tccgtactgc ttgaaatgat actgctctca
    46861 gaaaaagaat atgcatacgc cctacactat gcagcaaaat ataaccaatt gcctatcctg
    46921 atgtattgct ggcaacaatc aacaaacgcg gaatctgttt tgttaaaaac ctgctgctct
    46981 gataaaaaca tcaattgttt taatcattgt atcatatatg gcggcgcgca gaatctggat
    47041 gctgcaatga tagaagcggc aaaacacgat gcccgaatgc taatcaacta ctgtgtcatg
    47101 cttggtggaa gatccctaaa cgaagcaaga gaaacggcca ttatatttgg acacattgaa
    47161 tgcgcacatc attgctcgag attgcaatct tacgccatgc gcgactaaat cttgaggagt
    47221 atatatttat attatatttt tttgacaaaa aaatataagg tttgtataca aagatctata
    47281 tatagatttg tatacaaaga tttgtacaca aaaggttaat taaacaataa ttgtttggac
    47341 acagaaaatc aatctagcgg gtaaataagc ttattttttt ttgcataata cagagaattt
    47401 agatcattaa gatcatcaag agatattact taccatactt gttaagtttt tttacacata
    47461 gaaagtttgg attctgttca ggaagttttt catagacatt atcttcacag ctagtgataa
    47521 taattttagg ttttttctta tgcctgcgat ggaaaacatc cagtttgtaa agagggaaat
    47581 gcatgaagag gggtttttgg tagtccttgt tcagagattt gactaaatct gcatgtcctg
    47641 taaaaactgc ccaatcccaa gtattaaatc ctttaagata gtcttttcgg ttcggatttg
    47701 ctccatattt tatgagagaa aggacactta gagtacgacc ccgcattgca gccttcataa
    47761 tgggcgtaat cccattaaaa ttccgaaaac aaactttgat gccaattttt ccaaaatatt
    47821 ccagcacttc ctccaaaagg agatgattct ttttttccgc caaataatgc caaacagaat
    47881 ttccatcttt atcccttcta taatagctta ttatttcccc gggataggat tcttgtttaa
    47941 aaagaaatct taaaaagtct aaacgtccat aaatgcatat ccacataaat accgtgattt
    48001 tactttgatc gcatctattg acaatccatg gatctgcttt aaaaaatctc tcaaatagtg
    48061 taaggtctcc ttttttgata agatttttaa tccagttaat aaacaagtgt tctacctcgg
    48121 ctgaaaacag gcctactgta tccattttta ggtagtcctc gtactctcac tttataagga
    48181 gtatttcttt aatttttaac gtcctttttt ttcggacttc tttggataag ccgtttatta
    48241 ccatctttaa atgccttata acgaggagga gccaggccac tttcccatat gtgcggtaat
    48301 tcttggtgtt tatgcttgcc tttggcataa ccaggccagt atttttcgat gtattcaggg
    48361 tttgttttta cgtattcttt aaaggtttga taggcttctt gaatacaggt gggctctccg
    48421 gtataatttc cgtgttcatc ttcctttaaa aagccgttaa ccctatcttt tctccactta
    48481 agattgtgct ttccaaaaat acgatcaaga tcttccgcct gctggggtgg aatcataaac
    48541 cctttcttag gtcgaagctt tttatttttt ccgtagcttc ggccatcgcg ttgcgaaaca
    48601 gtggttagga cacccgatag tctttccatg ggcgtcgcat ctaatcctat ccatccgccc
    48661 tgatgaatat caatggcaac aagctctcct ttattttggg caagccaggt ttccaagaat
    48721 gccatgcttt cttcccaggg gtaaggcccg ccaacaccac gggttgtcca atcttgcaag
    48781 gattccaggt ccgtcacctg gtaaggctct aaagaagatg gttcattgtt tttgtactgc
    48841 aaataggatt taatgaccca tttataccat gtgtcaaacc gcagcgtggc gcctccaaag
    48901 tgaaagccgt cgttgatttt aggatatctg cagcatattt caaccgtacg tttgagttct
    48961 gcaaaggcgg ccttccaagg aagtctttcg ctgcgggtaa gacggtctat tttgccctgt
    49021 gtgccgtagc gtatggcatg acgtgccaat tgcaacaatt ctgccactga tccgtgggcc
    49081 ccgatccagt ttatcggata ggcaacctcc gaaggattta aaagatgctc gtaaaagcgt
    49141 ggatcttcgg atgccaaggc gtctgcaaag gggataatac tggaaaactt gtctagacat
    49201 acgttttctg tgtttacttc taaaggtaga aaaatggttg cgtgaggctt ttgaacctgc
    49261 ttgttcagcg gcctgcatat gctttgtata atgtctctag gactatgtcg cggcgctgca
    49321 aaaaatactg cgtttagttc tggtacctct acgccctctt gaaagagtcg acagtttaat
    49381 aaaataacgg gttcctttga ggagcaaaat tctgtaaatg ttttgaggat aacctgtcgc
    49441 ggcagggttg agtgagctat cagggcatag acccctaggt ccaccagctc cgcgtatagc
    49501 tccttggcct gtttaatatc acgggtgaat accagcattt taggcgacct tacattggtt
    49561 tttaaatagg ctaaggccat tataatttgc tttacgatta tctgtttcgt ggcctcctct
    49621 ctgttaccgg gttggtgggc caatttgggc gcggccacca tctgcaattc aaagtcattt
    49681 acatagccgg cctctatgcc ttctcggaga tagtagcgaa aggcaacgcc gccaaaaagg
    49741 tcacgatttt tcatggaaag cggggtgtca tacctgggcg ttgccgttaa aaaaagtcgg
    49801 tgcccttttt taaagtttag caacacatgg gtgaagggcc gtgtctccca ttcgccgcaa
    49861 atccggtgac attcatcgct aataataaga tcgaaatcat ccaccaatag cgtggaggat
    49921 tggtaggtgg caataacaag aagagaagag gcctcctgta tccgtttcac aataatgaca
    49981 gggttggtag tcatttctat agtgtcgtga tttagcacaa tgcgggtctg gtcggacccc
    50041 acaagcataa tgttcttcaa ggaaattcca tacagataga gtttttccag ggtctgccgt
    50101 agtagggata ggcccggcac caggtacaaa atttttcctt gaagataatt ggagagaata
    50161 agataggcga cgcgggtttt gccgcatcgg caggccatct gcagaatagc tcttccgctt
    50221 cgctgcagct cctgatagcc catattggcc gcctccctct gataaagtcg atcctcaatg
    50281 gtagtccgtg tctctcctgt agaaaaaaat aatacgtcat ctgcgaaatg atcttcgtct
    50341 tctacagggg ttatcaccag gtgtcttagt ttctccttgc ttatcagcgg atcagagggc
    50401 gaagatggtt caaccactat cgtggaatca ttcatctcat aggtgggagc atcacacaaa
    50461 gtatagctta tgtccagaca gtttgcgaca tcctcagcca attgttttat tttttcaggt
    50521 aaaaggcata ggagttcttt gtttttgact cgaaaaaact gtgcacaata taacacccct
    50581 gcttcaattt tttgtgcatc cttctttgta ggcgtttcta atgtaaaaca atacctccat
    50641 tcatccgtaa aacaggttgt ataagatcca tcatgaaacc tagcggccaa gtttcctgtg
    50701 tgcccaactt tatgcaaaga ttgagtctcc agccagggat gaaccgctac gtaaaaccct
    50761 gcgcacatgc tagatcaaat tgcagtttct taataaatgt acacaggatt ttaaaaacat
    50821 gtgattacaa aatttagata agaaatattt aatattaaaa atcacggaat aaatgtcact
    50881 gtgtagagag aaagccaaaa actcctcttg accgccgtgg gaaatcatcc agggtagtag
    50941 gttgtgtttc atgaagttgt atgccgtagt gatcaccgtg gactccagat ggttattggc
    51001 atctttgcag tactttgcca tcctggcaga aaagacgata aatccacaaa ttctacccca
    51061 gttgataaga tccttaaaca actcagtcac aacctcagta aactgggttt taatttcttg
    51121 ggcactcgta agagaaaagg taattgtaac ctgcttgttc aaacaatcat cataataggt
    51181 taaaattttt tttatttgtt gctggtacgg gctaagttca tgctctgaaa tatcattcat
    51241 gtaatattta acgtatccca cgagtatttc attaatgata ttatgatata tgagctcttc
    51301 tccctccata gcggcaccct atattttttt atttaggttt caatgttggc acaattgtgg
    51361 cacaaatatg tgatatacaa caaatgtgta atatacaaca aatgtgtgat atacaacaaa
    51421 tgttaggcca cgtatagtaa cctatatgtt aaaaaatatt tttataccca acattggttt
    51481 ccttggctgt aatcagcagc tgtaaatcag cagctgtgtg ccaacaaaat tatttaaaga
    51541 tttgaaatca tatgtgtata actataacaa tggaagcaat tcttaccaaa cttgaccagg
    51601 atgaaaaaaa ggctcttcaa gccttttatc aatgtgcgtg ggaagaaact aaaagtatta
    51661 tagacgattt tcttgaagcc cctgagactc gttgcgccta taaattcaac tcatgcacaa
    51721 gaaaaatgga gcttttgttt actcccgaat tccacaccgc ctggccggaa gtccctgagt
    51781 gtaaagagtt catattaaac tatttgagac tcgtgtcggg acatcgagtg gtattaaaag
    51841 gctctaaatt tctttttaca aaagagacta agaacctggg tattcctagt accatcaatg
    51901 ttgactttca ggccaacatt gagaatatgg atgacctaca gaagggaaat cttattggca
    51961 aaatgaatat taaagaaagt taaatgaaat aaattttaaa tataacgagt ggcatcaaaa
    52021 attaagtaaa atcaagtaaa atcaaaaatc aagtaaaatt aaaaactatg tggacgatgc
    52081 ctttgtctca atagtctcaa gatcattcaa taattcatgt aacgtaaaaa agttggtcca
    52141 tttttttgaa aacattaaaa gacgttcgtc ttcataaata aaaaagtcat tcgaaggaaa
    52201 aatgatatac tcaataccat aatcttgcaa tatttttttt aagtctctta gagtccaggg
    52261 atgtactagg cttctacgcg aagtgagcat cataaaaata tctaatattt tttgcgccat
    52321 gagccaacgc ggattctcat tggcccacaa atcaataata attctcttgt caaccgtgag
    52381 cattcctact tgatttgagg aaatgattag atgcccagcg gtccacccca ttaggagata
    52441 acgcagcgtt gtagaaatgt cacatataga aggcatccct ccgcaacacg aacccaaatt
    52501 aggatgcgtg tgaaacacga acatagcagg cttgttggcc accctgctat aaatctcagc
    52561 aggtatcata gcctcactgc caaagtaaat gttctctcct gccttatatg ggcttggaat
    52621 gatttccact atctcgggta cgccgtttat catattaatg cggccgcacc attcacgatc
    52681 atccttcaaa aattttttga gggcaccccg gacgttgtcc caattaagca acagagtatt
    52741 tacaatctca ttccgctccg tccagtactc cctgaaactt cttttagact tgctaagctg
    52801 ttcccaggat tcaaactcgg tccaatgttt tttttctttt ggggaagact taccttttga
    52861 aacatttttt gcggctccac catctacact atccttttcc aaaataatct ccttcatatt
    52921 ttgagttata tgggcattac taagcacttt agtggtaatc tgtttaccta tatgattcag
    52981 cagaaaacca agtttatcca tttgtgtctc aaccatttat tcttaacaaa acaaaaaaaa
    53041 ttaaaaatca tcgtcgttta aaaagagttt gaaggcaaac gcatcatcct taacacagtt
    53101 ctgatactgc gtaggtctta actcgaaaaa gttggttttt tctacttcat taagaaagaa
    53161 tttagtcatc tgaggaaaag ggttttccac cttataaata cttttgcact gcagcatgaa
    53221 gcacagatta tctgtaaagt agcgtatata ttgaaatagc atttcttttg aaaaaccggg
    53281 aactcttccc cttgccttgt caaaggcata gctaatgaac tcatccacca gttccacggc
    53341 ctccttcaga attttgtgaa tgaccttttc ttcgggaatg ttatacacat aatttgagac
    53401 aagaaaacac gcaaagctac agtgtactcc ctcatcgcgt gagataaact cattatagct
    53461 tacaagcccc ggcataatat tttgttcctt aagaaactgg atcgccacaa agtggttttg
    53521 aaataaaatg ccctccacgg cggcgaagcc cacaagtcgc tcgcccagac tgtttttagc
    53581 ggggtccatc cactgtcgca cccactgagc tatttttttt atgataggat gtttttcaat
    53641 accgctgaag atgcgctgtt gttccttttc atctgggatc agcgttttta tctgtattga
    53701 gtaggcctcg ctatgaacgc actcttgggc agcctgcatt gtataaaagt atagcacttc
    53761 ctttacttta atttcgcgca taaagttggt taaaaggttt tcgataacaa tttcgtcggc
    53821 aacgacaaag aaggctaaaa tttgtttata aaattcgcgc tgcggctttg gcatggcctc
    53881 ccagtcatcc atgtccttac acatgtccac ctcctgcgcc gtccacgtca aactttctaa
    53941 ttttttgtac cagttccaac attctgggtg ctgaatagga aaaatagtga aacgttggga
    54001 attttcaatt agtaattcct ccatatttga aataaatatt aatatcttca aatttattgg
    54061 ctgcgatgga gaagaagctt tctattgttg agacgttggc atctgctacg tacggaaagg
    54121 cgttaaatgt tgatttagat aggatattac aggcgcagaa taaatatact cttcaagagc
    54181 ttatttccta ctgcagcgct ctaaccatat tacattatga ctattcaacc cttgcagcgc
    54241 gactttcggt gtacctactg catcagtcaa cggcctcctc cttctcagag gcggtaagcc
    54301 tgcaggccgc acaatcctgc tcacgcctgt ctccccagtt tgtagacgtc gtctacaagt
    54361 ataaagccat ttttgacagc tacattgact atagcagaga ttacaagcta accctcctgg
    54421 gaatagaaac catgaaaaat tcttacttgt taaaaaataa agatggcgtc atcatggaac
    54481 gcccgcagga cgcttatatg cgcgtcgcca ttatgattca tgggatggga agagtggtca
    54541 atatgaagat gattctgctg acctatgacc tgctttcccg gcacgtcatc acacatgcat
    54601 cgcccaccat gttcaatgcg ggcaccaaaa agccgcagct ttccagctgc ttcctgctaa
    54661 atgtaaacga taatttagaa aatttatacg atatggtaaa aacggccggc atcatttcag
    54721 gcggcggcgg cggaataggg ctgtgcttgt caggaatacg ggcaaaaaat agctttatct
    54781 ccggtagcgg tcttagaagt aacggcatac aaaattatat tgttttacag aatgcttcac
    54841 aatgctacgc caaccagggg ggcctacgcc ccggagccta cgcagtctac ctagagctgt
    54901 ggcaccaaga catctttaca tttttacaaa tgccccgcct aaaaggacaa atggctgaac
    54961 agaggcttaa tgcccccaat ctcaagtacg gcctatgggt tcccgaccta tttatggaaa
    55021 tactcgaaga ccaaatacac gacagaggcg acggcacatg gtacctcttt tcgccggatc
    55081 aggcccctaa tctacataaa gtctttgatt tggaacgatc gcgctacaaa aatgcacatc
    55141 gcgaatttag aaagctttat tatcagtatg ttgccgaaaa gaggtatacc ggcgtcacaa
    55201 cggccaaaga gattatcaaa gagtggttca aaacactcgt tcaggtgggg aatccctata
    55261 tcgggtttaa ggatgcgatc aatcgtaaaa gcaacctttc acacgtgggc accatcacta
    55321 actctaacct ctgtattgag atcacaattc cctgctggga gggcagtgag gccgagcagg
    55381 gggtttgcaa ccttgccgcg gtaaatctgg ccgcctttat acgtgaaaac agctatgatt
    55441 atcgcgggct catagaggca gcaggcaacg tcacagaaaa tttagataat attatagata
    55501 acggctacta ccccacggag gccacccgta gaagcaatat gcggcaccga cccattggca
    55561 tcggggtctt tggcctggcc gacgtgtttg cgtcttttaa aatgaaattt ggttcacccg
    55621 aggccattgc catggatgag gccatccatg cagccctata ctacggcgcc atgcgacgat
    55681 ccgttgaact tgcaaaagaa aaaggaagtc accccagttt tccggggtct gcggcctcaa
    55741 aaggcctgtt gcaacccgac ctatgggttc gctgcgatga tttagttttc tcctgggaag
    55801 aacgcgtggc acagacaacg cagggtgtgt tgacgccaaa aaagtggtgg cagctacggc
    55861 tggcggcgat gcagggagtt cgaaatggat atctcacggc ccttatgccc accgcaacct
    55921 cctcaaattc taccggcaaa aacgaatgct ttgagccctt tacatccaat ttatatacac
    55981 gtagaacatt aagcggggaa tttattgttt taaataagta tttaatagac gatttaaaag
    56041 aaatgaatct ttggacagag gccattcaac agcagctact aaatgcgggg ggtagcattc
    56101 agcacattct ggatataccg gccgagatcc gtgaacgata taaaacctct agagaaatga
    56161 accagaaaat tttaacaaaa cacgcggctg cacgcaaccc cttcgtgtcc caaagcatgt
    56221 ctctgaacta ctacttctat gaacctgaat taagccaagt acttacagtg ctcgtcctag
    56281 gctggaaaaa gggtctaacc accggctcct attactgcca ctttagcccc ggagcaggta
    56341 cccaaaaaaa gattataaga aactctgaga aagcgtgtag tgcggactgc gaggcgtgtc
    56401 ttctgtagga gtctcgcggt aaaaaagcag cggggaccat atggcaaacc ccagcaagag
    56461 gataatgaat aaaaaaagta aacaggcatc cattagttcc atattaaatt tttttttctt
    56521 ctatataatg gaatattttg ttgcggtaga caatgaaacc cccttggggg tttttacttc
    56581 catggagcaa tgcgaggaaa cgatgaaaca ataccccggc ctccattacg tcgtttttaa
    56641 gtatacgtgt ccggcggacg cagaaaatac agatgttgta tatttaatac cctcgttaac
    56701 cttgcacacc cccatgtttg tagaccactg cccgaaccgt actaaacaag cacgacatgt
    56761 attgaaaaaa ataaacttag tgttcgaaga agaatctatt gaaacttgga aggtttcagt
    56821 aaatactgtg ttccctcacg ttcacaatag attatctgcg ccgaaacttt ccatcgacga
    56881 ggccaatgaa gccgtagaaa agtttttgat acaggcaggg cgactcatgt ctctataaaa
    56941 gtctcctttt ttatcgaaga agtctcttcc tttatcggaa aagtctcttc ctttattgag
    57001 gaagtctctg ttatgggtaa gaggtttgaa acaacgcagg ggctctgctt aatctgctgt
    57061 ctcacaaagg gaatcaaact acccgccttc gtatttttaa tgtagtaatt acccttgttg
    57121 tggtgaattt taagaccata gcgtattccc aacactttat taatgaattt taaaattgtt
    57181 tggggatcca ttttattagg ctttttaagc ttaaactcaa agctaactgc gcttaaatca
    57241 tactgaacaa attcattaac gagtttcgtc atcaattgct cattggtcaa tatattaggg
    57301 tcctggacgc atttaaagcc gcacttagtt aacagcataa tagcatacat atgggattga
    57361 aagctataat taaattgcag atcatgatgc tctgcatgtt gcatggccca ttggtggaag
    57421 tttaattcct gagtttgtaa catagtaagc gattcgtgta ttgtttttcc gcggcttatt
    57481 tgaacacgac ccgtgtagtt ctgttttgtc ataaaactat tatattgttc aacaaatttg
    57541 ggggtaattt tattaccgtg ccatgcataa aattcgagta gtttatactt ttcatacgcg
    57601 aacatgtctt gctggtctac tgtgatgcct tcttttaagt tttgtttaat ttgcaaagct
    57661 ttattggcat caatagtttc agccgaggca atgttgacat aatcctggtg cttaatttcc
    57721 attttaatac ttgtatactg tttgaccgtc tccagttttt cacccgtcaa tataaacacc
    57781 ttagcgccgg tgtcagcgac ttggttaata aatcgtgtta taaagtgatt ttttgataaa
    57841 tgctgtatcc gcattgtttc aagccataaa tggtagtacg gagttttata atatatcggc
    57901 ctacctgttt ccttactata cgtgaaggaa agctggtgat tatttatcgt ctgaaagagg
    57961 gtgtcacgtt tttgtaatgt gaacgtttca atgtcttcaa ttgtttccgg aaagtaattt
    58021 tgttttccct gtaaacagat tttataacat ttactcttta attcacgcac gcggcccaac
    58081 atttgacaac atgtttctac gtcacacgac atattgttaa aaaagccgta taaaacatca
    58141 aacctcttat cttcatacga aacacccgct gaaatcgtgg gcgtatagat aaggatatca
    58201 atgagtcccc aataatagga tacgttatta aaatgggatt cccgttcatg agcactgctt
    58261 ttagaactat aaaacccgat ctttttttcc gggaactttt tctgaataaa cgattgtaac
    58321 agacgggcct ccattaatga atttgtagga ataacaattt ttttgtcttc tagcaaatcc
    58381 tttaaaagat tatttaacca aatttctcgt gaagaggtga aataatacat gtcattctgg
    58441 gccttttggt actgattcca atgaaagaag ataggtacat ccccacgaaa acgttgtaga
    58501 atattatacg ttcgatttcc taggtttgca tccaagcata taacataatt tgccgtttca
    58561 agcatccaca tgaaaatagc aaaagaggga gcaaagtatt tgtgcaggcc gctattaaat
    58621 tgattaaaga tcgattctac ctcatccaaa ataagcaggt ccacgggctc agctgtggag
    58681 gttaggcgga aaagtgattc tacttgaatg atgactcttt cgtagctgtc caagtctcca
    58741 gttacttcgc tgtacaatgt gaaatttggc agccgggttt gtatattttt ggagaagatt
    58801 tgtcgaaacg tcacaaaccg tatggtttgc tgttttgaaa tagaatcatt accatagtat
    58861 ttttgcaaat agttgcgcag ttggatggtt ttgcctattt tcatttgagc ctttacaaca
    58921 agcgtgggga cccgttcata ctctcgcata ctactttcat catagatgtg tttttgagta
    58981 tcaggcagtt cttcaaagag aatggactca tggacctcta tgctctttgt catcacttgc
    59041 tccacatagg tttccacaaa attggttgta ccggaaaggc tgcccatgag aaggctatgt
    59101 ttattgtcat ggcgacaatg ttgatacact ttatttcccg cgactcttaa aattagggta
    59161 ttgtccttat cgtgcatacg cttacaaatt tcacagtaac ttggacttgt acgtttaaac
    59221 aatactaaat ttttatggac acggagaaaa caatgatttt tacataacac tcctgcgaat
    59281 tttaacactt cttcaagttc attttgttgg atggaatcac aggaattcgt cgtttctttt
    59341 acatgtgtga ggatacaagg taaacacgtc gtttcaaagg gggttgttat gagagtatcg
    59401 ctctttttcg tggtcatact ggtctcaaac acatctgcaa gctcttcgtt aaacatttta
    59461 acacgcatgc tacctttttt atgagatcct atgatgcgaa aattctgaat gcttttgttg
    59521 acctgggggt caacaaaggg ataaacgtgt ttgggaagat tttctaacac tttggacgta
    59581 aaggctttgg cctcattgtt gtttaatact gagtacgtat aaagtatgat atgaaaggag
    59641 tatttgagtt ctcgtttttt atttaaccca acagaatctg ttagtaaaat ttgttcacgc
    59701 gttaggttaa tgttataagg taaagaatac gtctcgtaaa atacatccat gatgacgtta
    59761 atgatgatgt caagtatgtt gtagacatta tcatcatcat cttcttcaga atatgactta
    59821 tttaccggga agtcgatgtc gaattttaag cgctgaggca aaaatccaaa caccacttca
    59881 tgaaaacact tctgctcaaa gggctgagcc gcctcccact cccaaaaatc atcacggctt
    59941 gaaaaaactc taaaaagatt gttatattca tctcgcacca caaagtgatt tttcaaagtt
    60001 ttgagagaat atttatcttc tacggcttct ccttgggagt tacagcgaag aaacttaaaa
    60061 gtttcttgca ttttaattat tacagattaa atcaattatg atgcggcgga ccgccgccat
    60121 aggcggcttc atataaaaat gaattctttt aattagagtt aggtattgtt gattatataa
    60181 tcaatcatgg ttgagccacg cgaacagttt tttcaagatc tgctttcagc agtggataaa
    60241 caaatggaca ctgtaaaaaa tgatataata gacgtcatga aagaaaaaac atcttttctt
    60301 gtatcattcg aaaactttat ggaacggtac gataccatgg aaaaaaatat tcaagacctt
    60361 cagaataagt acgaagaaat ggcgaacaat cttgttgccg ttatggcaga tacgaaaatt
    60421 cagcttggag ccattattgc tcaacttgag attataatgg taaacggcac tccacttccg
    60481 gcaaaaaaga caacgatgaa ggataccaca tccttaccat catcaaaccc taataatgaa
    60541 caatcggtgt ttaccaatgg ttctcctact tcaggcaaaa caagtgaaac agccaaaaaa
    60601 aatcctacga atgcgatgtt cttcacgcgt agcgaatggg catcctctga agcatttcga
    60661 caaaagtttt taacaccaga aattcaagcc atattggatg agcagtttgc aaataagacc
    60721 ggtatcgaaa gattgcatgc tgagggcctt tacatgtgga gaacccagtt ttccgacgaa
    60781 cagaagaaaa tggtcaaaga gatgatgaag aagtaatatt tttattaaaa atctttttac
    60841 caaataataa aaaatatttt ttactttttt ttcttcataa tatacataga atgcctacaa
    60901 aagctggcac aaaaagtacc gcaaataaaa aaacgaccaa ggggccctcc aaatctggtt
    60961 ctgcccaagg ccacaccggc aaaacccatg ctacggccct gcatcaaggg atgctctata
    61021 aagatatggt aaacattgcc aaatctaagg gcattccgat ttaccagaat ggatcacgtc
    61081 ttactaaaag tgaattggag aaaaaaatta aacggtcaaa atgagtctaa tcagaaagct
    61141 taagcctgga acaattagcc ttgtgctggg acctatgttt gctggcaaaa cgacgtttct
    61201 tattcattgc attaacatgc tcgaacgttt agaaaaaaaa gtagtcttca taaaatctac
    61261 aaaaaacacc cgagacaaaa cgattcaaac acactccggt atacagctac gacccaatca
    61321 atgtaaaatt atagaaagca cacagctatc tgatgtggga tctctaaccg atacccatgc
    61381 agttgtgata gatgaagcgc atttttttga cgatttaata agatgccgca cctgggcaga
    61441 tgaaaaaaaa attattattc ttgcgggact caatgcttcc ttcgagcaga aaatgtttca
    61501 gcccatcgtt cgtatttttc cttactgcaa ctgggttaag tatattggtc gcacctgtat
    61561 gaaatgtaac cgacataatg catgctttaa tgtgcgtaag aacgcggaca agtcgcttat
    61621 ccttgcggga gggagtgaac tatacgtaac atgctgtaat aactgtctaa aaaaataaat
    61681 ttattaaatg gttgcgacct attaaataat aaatatatta tactataatg gatcattatc
    61741 ttaaaaaatt acaggatatt tataagaagc ttgagggtca cccctttctt tttagtccgt
    61801 cgaaaaccaa tgaaaaagag tttattactc tgctaaacca agccttggcc tcgacgcagc
    61861 tttaccgcag catacaacag ctgtttttaa cgatgtataa gctagatccc attgggtttg
    61921 ttaactatat taaagcgagt aaacaagagt atttatgtct gttgattaat cctaaactag
    61981 tcactaagtt tttaaaaata acgagcttta aaatttacat taatttcagg ctaaaaactt
    62041 tctatataag tcctaataag tataataatt tttacatcgc tccctctgaa gaaaaggcca
    62101 atcatctcct aaaagaagaa aaaacctggg caaagattgt tgaagaagga ggagaagaat
    62161 cctaagacaa cttacatttt tttttgctat ttttatagga atatgtatac gcatgttgat
    62221 gttgtgggga tagcggaagc ctcggcggcc ctttacgtgc aaaaagatag ggatcgctac
    62281 ttggacgtgc taactgccat cgaaaacttt atttaccaac acaaatgcat cataacaggg
    62341 gaaagcgccc acctcctctt tttgaaaaaa agtatttatc tttacgaatg ttactccaac
    62401 aatgtagcgg agcatagtaa ggctttggcg accctgcttt ataaacttga tccggaatac
    62461 ctcactcgtt acacagtact cattaccaag gtccccaacc aatcgtatgt tattaacgta
    62521 gatcagcgag aatttgtgcg cctatatgcc attccagcag ttaaagaaca cttaccaatt
    62581 cccattttac ccttccattg caccagcgct ctcactcagc aagaactgtt ttgtttagga
    62641 cccgaactac agttaataca aatatattcc aagctctgta accccaactt tgtcgaggaa
    62701 tggcctacgt tgctcgacta cgaaaaaaac atgcggacgc tatttttaga acagttttcg
    62761 caaagattgg aaaagacggg cggggaggag gatgaaaaac acaaaaatat tattaaaaaa
    62821 ataattctag aaatggtttc tactcgtcag cgaatcgttg ttgggggtta catacaaaaa
    62881 aacctgtaca accacgtcgt caaaaataga aatcgtttac agcttattac gagtttaaat
    62941 atttatgaag aaaaagagat catccagcaa ttttgtgatt caaatggact gaagatcaaa
    63001 atacgtatca acaatccgct cttgcctaca aatccagaat tacggcgctt aactatttat
    63061 tttaataatg atgaccagtc atatctaatt gtagatatgt acaacacggg aagctacgaa
    63121 ctggtgccca ccaatcaggt aaatacactt gatggcagct ttttaatagg aacacctttc
    63181 gtgcaggcgc ggtttttgtt ggtagagatc tgggtgctta tgcttattgc gcagcaaact
    63241 aaaaaggaca ccaaaaaaat aatccatttt tttataaacc aatacgaaac gcttatgaat
    63301 ggtccttggc ctagcatgga ggcccttttt ccctcgagca gtaacagata tttaggcaac
    63361 tatgtagacc ctaatgcgct cataaagtgg gctcaactaa aattaaaaag aattccgctt
    63421 ttttaccccg gaaggccgga tgaagaagaa gagtaatgta tatatattta aatatatata
    63481 ttaagccggc tgaaatactc ttggtgaaag tacggatgta atattaacgt tggccgctcg
    63541 catttcgtgt tgaaatacga tggaggaacg acggctatcc accatgctga tatcggcctg
    63601 gacatcgcag ttcatgcact tgtagatggg atgactcgcg ttatagatgg caggctcgcc
    63661 acagtttcta cagatgtagg agatgcagcc atccgagtca tcgtgcgatt tttctatgat
    63721 ggtttgcatg gcgccctgcg ccgtaagcac ccaatgctcc atctctccca ggcgaagacc
    63781 tccgtgcgat cgtttgccgt ccaacggctg gcctgtgagg gcatccgtgg gcccatagct
    63841 tgcaacggcg taccgatcat ccagcacaaa tttttgcagg cgctggtggt aggttggtcc
    63901 tatgaagatg gccgcgtcaa agtactcacc ggtctggccg ttgaacattt tttggcatcc
    63961 attgaagcgt aaaccttctt gcgccagtct ttctgaaaga agctgcacat taatgggcag
    64021 aaatgcggtg ccgtctgtta ctactccctg tagagcattt gctagaccaa ccgtcgtttc
    64081 tatcatttga ccattggtca ttcgggaggg atgtgaatgt gggtttacaa tgaggtcggg
    64141 ctgcagtccg tcctctgtga aaggcatatc tgaggtgggc aaggccagcg ccgcaatgcc
    64201 cttgttcccg ctgcgagaac tcatcttgtc accaatattg agatttcttt catagcgcag
    64261 acgcatgagg ccgaagatct cgtcattggg tccatgggga cgcatcacag catctacgac
    64321 ggccggctca tcgaagccgt acatgacaga ccgatcgatg tatttgttga gttcgtcttt
    64381 ttcgccccgt attttggcca cttttcctat gatgatgtcg ccttttttga ccaccgttcc
    64441 tacgggcacg aatccatcta caagcttttc ataattggca ccgggcttaa gatttttggt
    64501 gattaaggga tcgggctttc caaacgactc tatgtcgctt tctaattcta ctttttcttc
    64561 tcggtagaag gtgccggcaa agccgcccct gtcaataaag gactgtgaca cgatcacaga
    64621 gtcctcctga ttgtaaccgc cgtagatcat ataggccaca atggtattta gcccgttagg
    64681 aatgacatag ttatgtgcta tggtctttac aagcggcatt tcattgtaaa actggaagaa
    64741 gcggttcata tctacacgat atggccaact aaagcaatac cagcccccgg tttgtcggcc
    64801 ttggtttgtt tcataggtaa cacgcgcagg ttgggtgcag tttgcgtagg gagagacgag
    64861 ggcggcaagg cccaaaatgg cttgaggtac gtctacgtgc gtgaagcgac gcgtcacatc
    64921 gtgtttgtgc ttgcgcagtt cagtaatgga gaaggcgaca agacaatttt ctgcctcctc
    64981 aggggtaatg aactcacaga tgccctgcgc tacgagatct tcaagtgtaa gcgttccggc
    65041 taaaatagct tttgccattt gagacgtaaa tcgcgtattt tgaacgaaag atattttatg
    65101 tttttcccag tctttatcgc ctttttttct ggcctctgca gccttgtagc aagcctcatt
    65161 atatttttca atgttattat ctacaatgag cagagggcgg gtcagcctgc cgacgtccaa
    65221 ccagaattct acttcatcta ccatgctatc ccagtagatg gtggtatggg gatgtacgat
    65281 cttgccttca cggcgaaaca ttctataccg ctgagcaagc tcaaaggcgt tggtacagca
    65341 gccgatccac tctccgttga taaatacgcg tgctagaccc tttcgtacaa tgtccttgtt
    65401 agaaacatcg gctaactgtt gaatggccgg atctgatagg aggcgttgtt ttaacgaaag
    65461 tacttccccg gcagtgcaga cattggcggt gatggctaat tgtttggaca tgcctacttt
    65521 ttcgccagta tcggctgact gggctacgca gatgtatcct gggtaggatg catgcacgcg
    65581 acgcatcatg tcagctcttt ccgtttgttt ggatgcgttg gtggtgctat gggtatttac
    65641 cgtacgcaac gctgaaatag tatttaacaa attttttctt tccaagcttt gggtagatac
    65701 tctgtttaca atagggcgct gccgcaccat gatggtttta tttcctgaaa tgatagactg
    65761 ttccatactg cggttgagat cggaggcggt gttttttgat aaagcggcag aaaacgcctc
    65821 gataatgttt cgctgggtca gctcctcaaa ggctgtttgt ttaagaagtt ctttgaaccc
    65881 attgatgatg ggtgctataa cggatgtgtt aaagatagct ttaaaagctt tggcaagcga
    65941 aacccctgag ccgtgcaccc gcttggtgcg gtagctatcg cggtccgtgg gcggaaatac
    66001 gttcataatg acaagaagta ttttatgaat aagcaggcct aaaaagcgca gctttcgtac
    66061 acgtgtatct gcggtttggc ccatgtgtgg cagcaatatt ttgtctaaaa tagtaagctg
    66121 tctttcattc aagtattgta ccgcgttttc atcgcttttg taagcagacg ggttggagac
    66181 aaatttagaa accttctcgg ataaaaactg gataattttt tcccggttca gctcgtgttg
    66241 gaccggctga aatatagggt ctgaaacatg aatggatttt tccaagattt ctaccatgaa
    66301 ggtatttaca ggggagttgg attctagatc gaataccact tgctcaatga tgctgtcatc
    66361 gcctgtcatc ccaaacatgc gaaagatgag gtaccagggt atgcgaagct ttgagaactt
    66421 ggtgctattg atttcaatgg taatagcgcc ggtagtcatg tagcgtataa tgatttgaga
    66481 gctattttca aaggcacctc ctggttgcga gataaactcg ccgcgaatga tttcattgtt
    66541 tccttgctgc atggtatggt aatggatgtg aagcgtgtta aagcggatgt tttccaaaag
    66601 gtccacgacc cattcccccc ctcgggctat aaagtaaccg ccgggttcat tagggtcttc
    66661 tcctatttct ttttttgcag ttttggatag gtcatgcgtg tggcagcgat tactgccccg
    66721 catgatggga aatgtagata cctgaaaagg aggaatgctt gctcgtttca cctcctgccg
    66781 gccattgcta taatgcgccg ttaaaataac ctcggcggcc agtttaacag ggcctgaata
    66841 ggaaagacca cacaggcgtg ccttattggg cagtaaattt atcttgtttc cctgtgaata
    66901 gtttcggtgt tgcgggcgtt caatgttcac atcggtaaag ttaaattgga tctgaacaga
    66961 ttcccgaagc ttatctattt cagtatggtc gcgttggtcc ttataggtaa tatctacgtt
    67021 gaacatctgt tttacaattt gcggaattcc attgtccata agatcatcga agcttttgat
    67081 gttatatcct atcaacccag tagagtttac tgcggcggag ataaagctca gcatatcagc
    67141 ctctgtaagc tcctcattat ccacggtttc aatggggccg taggttattt gcggccgcaa
    67201 gggttccatg attatgaagt actacattaa tattcagtta ttctttaaaa taaatcttta
    67261 tttataaatc ttatttataa tataagaatg ccttattcaa gagacattac aaagtttatc
    67321 acggcaacgg aaccagaggt gggtcttccc ctgttggcgc tgcagcgctc caagtccatc
    67381 ataggggtta tccttcttgt aataagtttg ttattaattt tcattggcat tattatacta
    67441 tcggtgagta gtagtcatac caccgcaggt tctatattgg ttgtactgag ccttatccta
    67501 ggtggcggtg gtttttttct tatttataaa gataattctt aacccacata aaatttgaaa
    67561 aagtatagag taagaaaatg tccaattact attattacta tggcggggga agatatgact
    67621 ggttaaaaac ggtagaaccc actaattttt taaaaatcgg gttgccttac caggcacacc
    67681 cattacacct ccaacatcag ggaacgaccc ccccagctat cctagaaaaa tttaaacgag
    67741 tagatattct ccttaatgag gttaaatccg aaatggaccc cctcatgtta caaccagaga
    67801 ccgaaaaaaa attatatcag atattgggca gcatcgatat gttcaaagga ctgcgaaaaa
    67861 aagtggaatt tacgtacaat gctcaaattg ttacgaatgc ttggcttaaa atgtatgagc
    67921 tgctaaatac catgaatttt aataatacat ctcaggcatt ttgcaattgt gagcttccag
    67981 gagggtttat aagcgcaatt aaccatttta atcatacaat gatgcattac cctaccttta
    68041 actgggtagc ctcctccctt taccccagtt cagaaacaga tgccttggaa gaccactatg
    68101 gtctttatca gtgcaatccg gataactggc tcatgcagtc tcctttactg aaaaaaaata
    68161 tggattataa taacggggac gtgactatag ctagcaatgt aaaaaatctg gcgcttaaag
    68221 ccacacagaa gctgactccc atccatctat atacggctga tggaggtatt aatgtaggac
    68281 atgactataa taaacaagaa gagttaaatc ttaagcttca cttcggtcaa gctcttacgg
    68341 gtttgttgag tcttagcaag ggcggaaaca tgatactcaa acactatacc ttaaatcatg
    68401 catttactct ttctttaata tgcgtatttt ctcacttttt tgaggaacta tacattacca
    68461 aacctacctc ttctcgaccc tcgaactctg aaacatatat tgtgggtaaa aatagattac
    68521 gcctatttac ccccaaggaa gaacaagtcc tgctaaaacg gctagaattt tttaatgata
    68581 cgcccctagt agacctaaat ctttaccaaa atttacttga aagcatttac tttgccgtag
    68641 aaacaataca tctaaaacaa caaatagagt ttctaaactt tggaatgaaa tgttaccgac
    68701 atttttataa caagattaaa ctacttaacg aatatttagc tccgaaaaaa aagatttttc
    68761 aggataggtg gcgtgtgctc aataagctct atgttcttga aaaaaagcat aaacttaagc
    68821 tttgtacttc ctttcagggg tctgttgtct aacttaacag atgtggccta aagctactaa
    68881 aaagtgtgtt cattcaagga ttgtatttat gaatatttat taacataaga ttgtgatagt
    68941 gctgtgtaac agtgtataac actgtataac atagggttta acaatacgta tatcactatg
    69001 tggcacggca tataataatt tatattggac gcgatgttga ctaatttatt tgcaaacaaa
    69061 tgtttgcacg catttactaa tatgttgaca actgatatgt tggcaactaa tttatttgca
    69121 aacatggatg tttgcacgta tttatttgaa ctaatataca ctccttgttt tacttgttat
    69181 atactcgacg taataacata cacgcttttt tttacaaaac ttaataatat tgtattataa
    69241 atcaaagtgt tatatataat gtagtttact attgatgcca caacatgtac tcaattatta
    69301 ttgcatgctt ggtcctatta ctctgtctaa ttatatattt cggtcatcgt gccgatcatg
    69361 cactaaaata tttagaagga atgtggcttg gagatccagt ttttctaaaa caatcagggc
    69421 tacaatcatt ttatctctac atacaacccg gccacacatg tttttttagt gttgtgaata
    69481 aaaaaggtga aaagcttatg gaaaccaaaa tacattgtac gataacaaat aaaatatata
    69541 tgttttttaa acctattttt gaatttcatg ttatgatgga acacacacat agttactttc
    69601 ctaagcagtt tagctttctg ttagacagca cagaaggtaa acttatttta gaaaacaatc
    69661 acgttattta tgctgtattg tataaggata acttcgccac cgcattagga aaaatcatac
    69721 aaaaatataa aacataaaat taatcatgta ttctaagaaa aagtacatcg gtcttattga
    69781 caaaagctgt gaaaaaaaaa tattagatga tcctactaca ataaaaattt gttacatatt
    69841 aattggaata ttgattggaa ctaatattat aactcttatc tataatttca tattttggga
    69901 gaattatata aaatgtatcc gaaatgatga taagatgttt tactgcccta aagattgggt
    69961 tggatataat aatgtgtgtt attattttag taacgataat ggaaaaaatt atatgaatgc
    70021 aagtaatttt tgtaataaaa aaaatagcac gcttgctaat aatacgacta atttagtaaa
    70081 tcttactaaa atattaaatt ttaccaaaca atataatcat gaatcacttt attgggttaa
    70141 ttattcttta agtaataata tgtcattagc attacagaat agtaattttc cttcttcagg
    70201 aagacgtaaa tatatggact tattatatat atgtagcata taagttaatt tagattatgg
    70261 gaaaagataa attacaatat tttcatacat agttttaaaa atattattat aaaatatatg
    70321 agtataaatc cttcgcataa accgccatat ttaataaaaa caataaatta tttttataac
    70381 attatatatg gtgagcaagg gcgaggagga taacatggcc atcatcaagg agttcatgcg
    70441 cttcaaggtg cacatggagg gctccgtgaa cggccacgag ttcgagatcg agggcgaggg
    70501 cgagggccgc ccctacgagg gcacccagac cgccaagctg aaggtgacca agggtggccc
    70561 cctgcccttc gcctgggaca tcctgtcccc tcagttcatg tacggctcca aggcctacgt
    70621 gaagcacccc gccgacatcc ccgactactt gaagctgtcc ttccccgagg gcttcaagtg
    70681 ggagcgcgtg atgaacttcg aggacggcgg cgtggtgacc gtgacccagg actcctccct
    70741 gcaggacggc gagttcatct acaaggtgaa gctgcgcggc accaacttcc cctccgacgg
    70801 ccccgtaatg cagaagaaga ccatgggctg ggaggcctcc tccgagcgga tgtaccccga
    70861 ggacggcgcc ctgaagggcg agatcaagca gaggctgaag ctgaaggacg gcggccacta
    70921 cgacgctgag gtcaagacca cctacaaggc caagaagccc gtgcagctgc ccggcgccta
    70981 caacgtcaac atcaagttgg acatcacctc ccacaacgag gactacacca tcgtggaaca
    71041 gtacgaacgc gccgagggcc gccactccac cggcggcatg gacgagctgt acaagtagca
    71101 aaatatttcg cttattcacg tagatagaat tatttaatat gtaccatatg taccgtatgt
    71161 accatatgta ctatatgtac catatatact atatgtaaat tatttaacct ttcaagctag
    71221 ccttcattta aatttaagat ccactaataa aaaatgtatt ttctggtagc ggatcatcga
    71281 gagcatcatg tgattccttt tctcaaaact gatcttcatc atatatatca aaatcctacc
    71341 caaaaaaaac aagttcccct agaaatcaag cagcttttta ccggagatta tctcatatgc
    71401 aaaagccctt ccacgattct ggcctgtatt gaacgaaaaa cctacaaaga ctttgccgct
    71461 tctttgaaag atggacgcta taaaaatcgc caaaaaatgc tgtcgctacg agaacaaacc
    71521 aaatgtcaac tttatttttt tgtagaaggc ccggcatttc ctaaccctca aaaaaaaatt
    71581 aatcacgttg cctatgcaag cattattacg gctatgacgc atcttatggt tagagatcat
    71641 atttttgtca ttcaaacgaa gaatgaggcc cacagctccc aaaaactggt gcagcttttt
    71701 tatgcctttt ctaaggaaat ggtgtgcgtc gttcccgcct ccctcacccc cacggatgaa
    71761 gagctatgca tcaaactatg gtcttctctt tctggtattt caggcgtgat aggtaaaatc
    71821 ttggcaaaca cttgttcagt agctcatttg gttagtgggc agcttccacc gcagaatatt
    71881 gatcagttaa aaaccccttc caaccggcca ttccccaaaa aagtaaaacg tatgcttata
    71941 agcattagca aaggaaataa ggagttagaa ataaaattgc tctcgggggt tcccaatatt
    72001 gggaaaaaat tagctgccga aattttaaaa aaccatgcgc ttcttttttt tctaaatcag
    72061 cccgtagaat acttggcaaa tatacaaatc gcccaaaaaa cccgtacgat taagttggga
    72121 atgaagcgag ccgaagcgat tcattatttt ttaaactggt gtgggtctgc ccgtgtaaca
    72181 gtggatagcc aaaatatcac agaggcatca cggcccgcca caatacaggc caccgcgacg
    72241 caagccgctg caacgcagcc attgcacgaa gcatcaaatg atgcatcaaa tgatgcatca
    72301 gataaagcat caaataaagc atcaaatgaa gcatcaaata aagcatcaaa taaagtcact
    72361 cacacagggc atcaaacatt atctaaagaa atatcattga acacagcctg atgctaaatt
    72421 atccaataca tctaaaaatg gttaataacc tctaaaaact cattgaacac aactactggg
    72481 gcgctaagtt gtccaaaaca tctaaagaaa tgtcaacatc ctcgatacta aaagggtcat
    72541 cgagccggtc aataatgtct tccccaaaaa gcccgggaga gctgtaagcc gagatgtcat
    72601 ccatggagct atcttcccca gagcacacaa agtcctcccc aaaaatcata aagttaaatg
    72661 caccgggctt acttaacagc ttttcgcttt gaataatagt aatgagctct gtcagcgcaa
    72721 actctctcac aatattcaca acccaggaag gctctttaat ttcatacagc gttaagaaac
    72781 ttatacataa aaattctata gagtagagca aggcgctggc aggatctgtt acccgtagtt
    72841 gtttaaaagt agtgtgatat tcattcacga cgttaggcag tactttttcc aaatcctcct
    72901 tttcctcgta cgacaggtgc tttacaagcc tttcaatatg cataggaggt ttgttgaagg
    72961 tactaatgtg ccgcaaacag ttataattat ataagaaaat acgtacggca gagtcgactg
    73021 ccatgagcct aggatcatcc attgaggtag gtggcggagg ggcaccctgg ccttccttga
    73081 tgtctgcgta ggagcgtccc tccatggctc ctatggcctc taccacagca ggactgatat
    73141 ccaaaatctt ggccgtcttg attatttttc cataatcgaa agtccatggt ttctgttgag
    73201 gcttgggttg tgtttcggtg gggggcacgg cagtatcttt ctttatttga attgaatgaa
    73261 tcgacatctt ttccttctcg tactgatctt tataattatt ataatagtca tgaactaatt
    73321 cgggttgaga aagatgatcg tatataatat aggtaaaaag tccgcacttg atacattttt
    73381 tatcctggaa gtcgtgtaat ccgcccttcg ggcagcgtga ctcgtagaag gcataaaagg
    73441 tgttaaattc taagctcgcc tttagggctg tttggacctt ttttatgttt aattgtccca
    73501 cctcatgttg tagcacgtgg catacagaac agcgtagatc ggcaagagca taatggttgt
    73561 caattttttt tatgacgtct ttgcgtgtga cttcaatctc cgcgggtttc tgcgaactgt
    73621 ccatggcctt gtaaacataa atggtccact tatgaggcag ccccttttca tcgtataggg
    73681 ttgaaatggg aagcttttta tactcaaaca gccgggtccg ttgatcggcc tttcctgtgt
    73741 taggatcaaa tatgttataa aatccttgct gagcaagcaa ggccttttgc tcaccataag
    73801 cattttcgta tttcttgaat tccgcaagtt cggagttaaa attaggagca ttttgtaaat
    73861 acttaagaaa taattcatag gctctaaggt aaatgagagt tgagattttt tcctcgtccc
    73921 gtcctcccca ccacacccgc aggctttctt cttgaaaata gacgtcattc agacgcgcca
    73981 actgcgtaaa atcaggccga tatttggagg tataaatttt atcataaaat tctttttgcg
    74041 ataatagctc ggccggggta cgtcctatca cggttttaaa ctcatattca gcctccttgg
    74101 gggtccgtgg cttgtgcata gggatgctgc cgtcaatacg ggccacggta gcagcataat
    74161 catacatggg gtccagcaaa atctctgtca aaagtacctt ggtgtcgtcc tgcacgctaa
    74221 gcccttgtag tccgttctgg tggataattt ttttgaaagc ctctcgaaaa ttattggcaa
    74281 tccactgatc cgtaatctca gatagctgat ttattatacc gctgtattgc tgcataagtt
    74341 tttccaaaag aaaggtcacg tatgcgttca aagagctatc cgccttcatt ccatgaatgg
    74401 taatcgtaag aaattcttta tttttttgcg agctataaat cagattcaaa atataggcat
    74461 agatgtagat cacggcatac agctgagtta aaggatcgta atcctcctcc tttttaatat
    74521 tttcaatgct atatatgagc ggcaggcaga catttacggc tatattggca aactgtttca
    74581 cgtctacaag cttcccaaag tggataaacg tacaggcctt catggtttcc tgccaaataa
    74641 aaatacggag cttactatta agatcgccga tgacgcccac atctgccgta cgatcctctt
    74701 gaatgaaatg ggccagctct tcgccacata ttttgcaaaa gtaggagtat ataagcccct
    74761 ggttgttttc tttctccttg tttattcctg aaaatttcat tagcttggtt cgcatggtgt
    74821 cgtaggacgc ttctgccgct tgaagctgta taagcatgtc cacatgagga caaagcagct
    74881 taaatccgca ggctttacat aggttccaat tgatggtatt gtttttttcc ttgtagagca
    74941 cacgaatact ttctaatact tttaatgatt cagcgtactg aaggcccgaa cgcaactgtt
    75001 ttaccagctt gagatgagca catgcgtttt tttcttggag ttcccactgt tttttaatgt
    75061 ttaggtattc tgttgtaata agctccgcct cctgtttccc gcaggcttta atgacttctt
    75121 gaagaatgct gctagggtca tccaccttgc cttccattgt aagaatttca cgtatagcat
    75181 ccgactgcac cctacctatt ttttcctcca taattttaaa atactgtctt gcctgagtag
    75241 tgacctccgt gagcttcatg tccacctgct gcagaatcat ttgctccttt tcacgctgtt
    75301 cagcatgttg taaaaacttt tgttctacgg ggttccagag cacctccaaa tagcctgctc
    75361 tatataggtc ataaagcaag ggcatgtatc ccgatgtaaa caccgggaat accgagtaca
    75421 tagtggacaa ctcctttaaa aaaaatatca cgcgcttgat gttctcctcc tccggttcaa
    75481 tctcctcggt ttcaatgata ctagatatat ggctgccctg atcctcacgg tctagctttc
    75541 ggtgtaccat ctcctccgct aaccgattga tgagccagct atgcccgccg cttcgcaaaa
    75601 atttataaag ttcgatatac tggtgcgtaa actgtatgat gttttccttg gtggttacca
    75661 caaccccttc cccatttttt ttccagcttt cctggtccac gcatttcata aatactcgaa
    75721 taaaattggt caaattggct cctgaggcga cgtagcccaa ggtttcaggc gagaaggagc
    75781 ctatctcagc catacgcata aagcattgcg gggaaaaagt ttttagtcgc aacttaagtc
    75841 catagatttc aatgggcact tctgcgggaa cggccaggtg cgtcccatta attaaaaaaa
    75901 tttcttttcg cgtgctagga cgaacacgta attccttttt tttttcactc acgatgggga
    75961 ccacatcggg gttcaccagc agttgacgaa tgtaggcctc catgggcata gatagattgg
    76021 gcagctttga ctgctcggcg cgaacatgat tcacaaaatc ttttagtgtg aaaagaaagt
    76081 ctattaaacg tatgtttttt atatcattag aacctttaag ggtagaataa atttcatcca
    76141 ccaatgcctc gatttcctca ttattgagcg ataagatatc tgtgccacgg tggactattt
    76201 gcgcaatcgt aatcacttct tccattagat agaaactgaa tactatattt aaaatataaa
    76261 tacaaaatgt caaatgaaag ttttcccgaa acgttggaaa acttactttc gacgctacag
    76321 accaaacagc aaaacgcaat tcagtcagag gtgatcaaat ggctgcacag cttttgtgaa
    76381 acctttcatt taaaaataca ctgccataaa cagtttattc ctagcgggga aaaaaaatgg
    76441 cccaaaatac ctactcagga aacgcaggaa aacacacagc ccccccacca tgtgcaccgg
    76501 gttgttctct ccagagcaca gccgctcaaa gcgcaggaat ctctgctaac aaccatgtgc
    76561 aacggactgg tgttagatgc aaacacatgg acatgcctgg ccgttcctcc acctgcgccc
    76621 tttcaacagg tgactcgcca agtgcaacac tactaccgta acaaattcta cgaagtggct
    76681 gccattcagg atggcactct tctcacaatc tactactggg atgatcctga acatggcccc
    76741 tcctggtgcc tagcaagcac ccatggatat gatgtaagca actactgttg gataggcgac
    76801 aaaaccttcg ccgagcttgt atatgaattg ctgcagcagc actccacctg caacgtcacc
    76861 ctggaaaaaa acaaaacgcg gggaacgcgg cttttcttta acgagttaaa tcgtgattac
    76921 tgttatacga ttggaatccg ccaccataac ttacaaccac ttatccatga ccctcaaaat
    76981 atttgggcga ttcagtcgac aaatttaaaa acgcttaaaa cggtgtatcc agaatactac
    77041 ggctatgtag gcattccagg aattcagagt caagttcccg agcttcccca gtttgatcta
    77101 ccttatctaa taagatccta tagaaccgct atgaatcaag ccaaaaatgc tataaaaaat
    77161 ggcaaaaagg agaaggagta ctttaattac ggctatttac tcatttcgcg agcgcctgcc
    77221 attactaaaa gtatttccat tgttttgtta aaatcacctt tgctggtgtt tttacaaaaa
    77281 agtgtgtacc agaaaaagta caatatctct agcagcctgc gactagagtt tattatacta
    77341 caaaactact tgatgcaaca ttttcgagat aacttcattg ctctatttcc gcagtacatg
    77401 tcctattata tgaaatacca aaacatgttg aatatgatta ttcatagtat tgcaataaag
    77461 gataaagatc atccctttgc aggagccgtg gtaaaaaagg tgttggaaga cattgaaaac
    77521 gccgaaaaca ttattgatca tacaaccatt caaaactatg cgtaccaaag caagtacgcc
    77581 atgctttact tgtcaattat tacccatttt taatccaata aagtctgcgt tttaataaac
    77641 aaacatttaa aaaagtgttt tattaaaaat tataatactc ttattatata tggaacatcc
    77701 atctaccaac tatacccccg aacagcaaca cgaaaaatta aaacattaca ttttaatccc
    77761 caaacacctt tggtgttata ttaaatacgg tacgcatgtc cggtattaca ccacacaaaa
    77821 tgtcttccgg gtcggtggct ttgtgcttca aaatccctac gaagccgtta taaaaaatga
    77881 ggtaaaaacg gcaataagac tgcaaaataa ttttaacaca aaagcgaaag ggcatgtaac
    77941 gtggactatc ccctatgatg atattagcaa gctatatgcc aaaccggatg caattatgct
    78001 taccatacaa gaaaatgttg aaaaagctct tcatgcctta aaccaaaacg tactgacgct
    78061 tgcggcaaaa atacgttaac tccaattttt gtagacgata aaaagtaatt ttggctaaat
    78121 ttgtttttgg ctaaaattta gccaaaaaaa taataaacgt ttatgcggag gaagaacggt
    78181 ggctttcaaa atcagatttc atccacgtag accgtagcgt tttttttgct tctggtttat
    78241 atcgtaaacc gtaataaaca tcatcatttg tgtctgttgg atctttttcc cactccggat
    78301 aaaaaactgg ttttcttttt ttttggtcat tttttgcagc aagctgtaaa ttaagggaat
    78361 atagcctatc gaaaagttgt tcttgatcca tatacatagt atatattaaa aaaaaataaa
    78421 aaaaagacgc ttcaacgagt cagtaccact gcttgccaac gatgcacgtt ggttggtaca
    78481 ttttggtgat atagtaatgc atgtttgcac aggtgcttgc acaagtgctt gcacaagtgc
    78541 ttgcacaggt gcaagcacaa gtgcctacac acattactgc atcgccaaag cacctgcaat
    78601 gcctacttcc tcaacagagt acgataacta aatgctttta agcaccgctt gcgtcgatgt
    78661 gtccttcggg gcaatcgggt tcaattggat ccaatattat tagtcataat tacctaatac
    78721 gtattcaatt ttattttatc tttttttgtc tcgtatgctt aaacttattt aaaacattgt
    78781 tttaaacttg tttaaatatg tcaaaacgtt gttttaaaca atgtttaaaa caagttaaaa
    78841 caaataagct tataaatata ccatgacaaa attagctcaa tggatgtttg agcagtatgt
    78901 caaagattta aacctaaata atcgaggatc cccctcattc cgcaaatggc tcacattgca
    78961 accctcactg ctgcgctatt cgggtgtgat gcgtgctaac gcctttgaca ttctaaaata
    79021 tggctatcct atgcagcagt ccggttatac ggttgctacg cttgaaatcc attttaaaaa
    79081 tattagatct tcctttgcca acatttactg gaaccgtgat agcgaggagc ctgaatacgt
    79141 ctgctgttgt gccacctatc aatcgcacga tggtgaatac cggtatcgat ttgtttggta
    79201 ccaacccttc atcgaggctt ataatgctat agagatagct ctagatcctc tggaaaccat
    79261 tatcctgaac ctcattgcgg cacgagatct agactttgtt gttcacatat ttccttataa
    79321 taagggacat gaagactacc tggcctccac gcaactcatt ctcaaaatct ttattgcaac
    79381 gcttttaatg gacattttaa gaattaaaga caatacgttg gacgttcact taaattccga
    79441 ctatattatt gtgatggagc ggctttggcc tcatataaaa gatgccatag aacacttttt
    79501 tgaagcccat aaggacttac tgggatacct aattgccttt cgcaatggtg gaaactttgc
    79561 aggaagtctt agaccctcct gtgggcaaaa gattgttccc ctaacgattc gagaagccct
    79621 acaaattaat gatattaatt tagccgtatg gcgggaggtg tttattatgc aggaatgttc
    79681 cgacttagtc atcaatggaa tagcaccctg tttccctatt tttaatactt ggacgtattt
    79741 gcagggcatt aaccagattt tttttgaaaa tacgtctttg caggagaaat ttaaaaagga
    79801 ttttattgcc cgggagcttt ccaaagagat tatcaaaggc caaaaaaatt taaatgacaa
    79861 agagtttaaa aagttaagcc tacaccaaat tcagtatatg gaatcctttc tacttatgtc
    79921 ggatgttgcc attatgatta ccacagagta tgttggctac actcttcaat ccttaccggg
    79981 tattatctcg cgatccagct acgtatcccc catcgtgaaa aacattttga cggacgaaga
    80041 ttcttttatg tccctattat tcgacctgtg ctatggcgcc tacgtgctgc ataaaaaaga
    80101 aaacgtgatt cacgcggatt tgcacctgaa caacatgacc tactaccatt tcaacccaac
    80161 cagtttcaca gatcgcaaca agccaggcaa atacacctta aaggtcaata atcccgtgat
    80221 tgcctttata acggggccca aagtcgaaac cgaaacgtac gtgttcaagc acatagatgg
    80281 gttcggctgc atcattgact ttagcagagc cattatgggg cccaaccatg caattaagct
    80341 tgagcggcag tatggcctcg cctttgtaaa caccttttac cgcaatcaaa gtgagcatat
    80401 tttaaaggta ttgcggtact atttccctga aatgctaaca aatcgcgaaa atgaaataca
    80461 gggggtgatt ttatcaaact ttaatttctt tttcaatagc attactgcca ttgattttta
    80521 cgccattgct agaaacctac gtagtatgct ttctttagac tatttacaca cctctgaagt
    80581 gaaacgaaac gtagagattt cgcaaacatt tttggatacg tgtcaatttt tggaggaaaa
    80641 ggccgtggaa tttttgttta aaaatcttca tactgtcata tctggcaagc cggtcgaaaa
    80701 aacggccggg gatgtgcttt tgcctatcgt atttaaaaaa tttttatacc caaatattcc
    80761 taaaaatata ttacggtctt ttactgtaat agatgtatac aattataata atataaagcg
    80821 ttattctggg aaagctatac aaacgttccc accctgggct caaaccaaag aaatcttgac
    80881 gcacgccgag ggtcgtacat ttgaagatat ttttcctaga ggagaattag tttttaaaaa
    80941 ggcttacgca gaaaacaact atttggataa aattttacag cgtattcgcg agcagcttgc
    81001 taatgaaaat ttgtaaggct tgcagttctt gtatggtaag aacctatgtc gatggcaaca
    81061 ttatttttcg ctgcagctgc ggcgaaagcg ttcaagggga cagtcagaac ttgctcgtct
    81121 ctagcaaagt gtatcacact ggggaaatgg aagataagta caagattttt attaaaaatg
    81181 caccctttga ccccacgaat tgccaaataa aaaaggattg cccaaattgt catttagact
    81241 atttgacgca aatctgcatt ggaagccaaa aaattattat actggtgtgt cgctgtggct
    81301 acacaagcaa caggggataa accaccatcc cgccgaatca tgacattcct ttgaaaccgt
    81361 cccacctaaa tagtcttcac acccttggtg gcaaacaatt ttataaaaaa taatattggt
    81421 tcatgaagat aaatagtgtg ccaaagaaac tttttaaatt gttaatgtag tgctagtcgt
    81481 gtgtacttaa acagggtatt ctgtaaccaa gtgtttagat gtagtaggtt ttttatagcc
    81541 agtattttca taaccagtat ttttatagcc agtatttttc tataatatgt acaaaatatt
    81601 ccaataaaaa catgtgtgtt ctttgctgag cggttataat ggcattaaaa caatgagtct
    81661 aataagacgc tttaatgggc attaaaacaa tgagtttaat aaactgatct aatgggcatt
    81721 aaaagaatga gtctaataag acgctttaat gggtattaaa agaatgaatc taataagacg
    81781 ctttaatggg tattaaaaga atgaatctaa taagctgatc taatgggcat tacaatgagt
    81841 ctaataagac gctttaatgg gcattaaaga tagcaatggg tacttaacaa aagggttata
    81901 cctcctagca gttaggaccg ggaggcattc ccagcttttt tctataatcg gccatacagt
    81961 acccctgagc ctcatacaca ggaataagat ccttccattc cttgttggga tcggcgggcc
    82021 agctctcaaa tgaggtgtga atgtaagggt cctgttcttt ttccttaatg aagcgtttaa
    82081 tctccatttg atgtagttta tttttttgtt tgcggcggag cgtgttccgc accaatacgt
    82141 aaaaaatacc aagaatgacg cataaaagaa ttattaaaaa aaatatcatg atagcggggt
    82201 ttaaaaaacg atcccatgca acagggatcg ttcttaaaac cttgtctggc agagccgtaa
    82261 acattaggtc tcctcctatg agcggcgtgg ggctgtagcc taatagctca agatcctggc
    82321 gttctagata cttattagca aattgtccgc ccttcgcccc cgtgttttta ttaatcaagc
    82381 agcgctgcat tttccaccat tctaaatctt caggagaaag ctcaatgcca tatatcaact
    82441 ttaaagtgat tgcgtctttt tcaatatctt tattaatttg gtcgagcttt tgagctctaa
    82501 gtggatctag tgtatacttc catttaaact tagtgtcctg tagtttggct acatgaaata
    82561 cggaacattc cggtggggcc tttgtgacgc ccttacactg tggaagttta tcgttaggac
    82621 atgcgcatag atgagactgc gccacagcat cgcgaactac atcgcaagct gagtacattt
    82681 tcctcctatg ttaaacaata aatttttttc atagctgaaa tttgtgggcc tatcttttcc
    82741 cttgcccgga taataattat aaggtagtgt tgaaatgtcc gggagaaaat tgcttaaaaa
    82801 atgggttttt gggaggggta actgcgactg ttgtacgtcg ttggccaggg aaattctata
    82861 tgccggacta aaggtgcaac ggtcctgtga acaccttagt acgcgcgtcg ttaatacaaa
    82921 cgggctagta ttggcaaact tcataaactc ttccggactt gtttgttttt gtattatgtt
    82981 tagcagggag tctgcctttt cgagaatcca aagcgtcgca ttgtagtaaa ataaaaatag
    83041 cgccttatcg gtagggattg caaaagcgcc gtatagaaaa taaagcagta aatactgggg
    83101 agacaccaca atcatattat cttgaataat agatatcgct agctctttaa acatcgtgct
    83161 aaaaaaatgt atatctttcg tcttgaatac aggaggacta tagtccatgt agggctcaca
    83221 tatctcagtc agatgaaggc ccatttcttt tatgatttct tccgggttgt acgtcgctag
    83281 caccagcgag gggtaggctt tgggcatatc cacggtaagt gttatgtttt tatcattctt
    83341 atggtaggag taagatggtt gtggaaattt tgttttccat tccgggacct tgcaggtcat
    83401 tctcagctca tttagcgtct ggtacaggag ggcgtatgcc gcaaagccgt gtatggccac
    83461 ccgtttaaag ggaattgaaa acgttttatt ttcgtaggtc gacttcacag ggacaacggg
    83521 aatggggtaa tatttttcta tgaggttata ccgctgcaaa tcctttttaa atctgctaaa
    83581 aacatcttcc cttggtgggt tatcaaaggg aaaacaaaac gctaggtgca gcccggcccg
    83641 ctggtaatcg gggtgaatga tttttaggtt tttatacgtt aatgtgggta tggtgtcaaa
    83701 gatattagag ggcatgtatg aaaggtcggc gacccagaca aagtccgtgc gcacccgcat
    83761 ggtctgcaca tggattgccc gcaccgtgcc cacctgcttg aacccctttt catacaaaag
    83821 gtcggcaagt tcgtaggcgt cctcaacgtg gttgggggaa aacatatcga agtcgggtct
    83881 ttccccctcg ggataaatcg agctgccctt aagatgcagg gcataatcaa tagcaatccc
    83941 cccatacaaa atgagctttt tctttatgat aaattcgcgg accacctcca gagccgcctc
    84001 aatctccgcg gcatttgcct cacgtttttg agcaatgagc cggtatttag gaacattaaa
    84061 atcggtcttt ggtaaagacg acataaatac tgtttaatat atattaaagg tttgaataaa
    84121 atactaaata gtaaaaatgg atgccctatt aaaggaaatc gaaaagttat cgcagccatc
    84181 atccttgcaa aaagaaaaca atgatgtatg cgatctctgt tttatgcaaa tgaaaaaaat
    84241 ttctaactat cagcttttat gcgaagagtg cggtcaactg aaggactggt ttgaacctga
    84301 ttataatgaa aaattcacgg tatattctcg tttaaagatc gtgggtgcca atagttccta
    84361 tcaccagcgc gatttggaca aggccaactc aagtgactat agctctttgc aatttcatca
    84421 cattttagag gagctcaaat ccctaaatgt taagtatatg gatgcagggc aaaagccctt
    84481 tcccattcag gtattaaagg aaactgctca cagttataat caggtacaac aacatcgggt
    84541 catacgcagc attacaaagc ttcagatctt agccagcatc ctacgtagta tttgtttaaa
    84601 attaaacatt gcttgtacgg tggcagatgc cgcaaggttc actcagctta ataccaaagg
    84661 gatctcaagg ggcatggatc ttttgcgctc cctatttgaa gacaataaaa tcaccttaaa
    84721 cgttgattta aaccctatag atagttttat taatagcacc tacagcgccc tacaaattaa
    84781 acaaatccat caagaactgc aggaagaaaa tgtttataat ttaaaagaaa ttgtgaagag
    84841 ttttattgta tacgcggatg agaagaacat cggcgtcgat cttaacagga ggaccgttgt
    84901 gattgccacg atgtacaacg ttttgcgccg tgcctactac cccatagaaa tcgatacggt
    84961 ggtgtaccag tgtaaaatac gaaaaaatac aattacacgt gctcttaaaa tgtatgagga
    85021 ctactactct cactttaagt ctctttatga gcagtatcag ttaaacgcag caaaaaaatt
    85081 aatttagact aaagtctaaa ctaaagtcta aactaaagtt taaactttag actaaagttt
    85141 agtccaacaa tggaatgccc atttcccggg ggttccatat ttcaacaatt ttttgaccat
    85201 cgggtgttac cttgatgcag cgcataacga gcagtggaat tttcctgtta aagagttctt
    85261 gcttagctat atcaatagga ctgctatatt tttttttaag cattgtagat ccattgattg
    85321 ccaattgttg tgctctaacg gcgaccaacc ttgtggcttc aaaggtcgtt aaaacgttgg
    85381 aggtaatgcg ctcgttatcg ggtataacga ccaatgtttg cgacgaggcc tgcacaaagc
    85441 cctcacagat ggacggagat tccacgatct cgtccttgtc ttcggactcc tcctcactgt
    85501 cgacgaaatt ctcctcctcc gtttccacat attcctccac gaggtcatcc atgatactat
    85561 cttcgttgtc attatcagcc atattacact gttatcaaat gtactgttta atacgtaaat
    85621 ggatatacta cgttttaatt gtatgtcttc atataacccc gacggataat aagttcctta
    85681 caatttttgg caccgtcaca ctcgtgccca caaaaacgcg tgattttttt attttatatt
    85741 acttctggaa gtacgagttt gaccagtcgc tgttaaacct tatgcgccta tctcggcaaa
    85801 aaacgctcac ggcggtgttg gatactacct ttaaaaaaat aatattaatt tttaccacaa
    85861 agggcgtatt tcgcatggat tataaaaata agccgggcgc gccaatcgat atagaccctc
    85921 agttcattga ccttgatagt attttaatgg aactggatca ttaggacctc ctcccgccca
    85981 tttaaatttt tggtttttac aataataaaa tgcgcgagga atcatgggaa gaacatgata
    86041 ccattcagct caccgctcag cgcaaatatc tcgccgaggt acaagctcta gagacccttt
    86101 tggctcgaga gctttccgtc tttctcacag agccaggcag taaaaaaaca aatattatta
    86161 atagaatcac aggaaaaacc tacgcacttc ccagcacaga actactaaga ttctacgagc
    86221 atcttgaaca atgtcgcaag caaggcgccc tcatgtattt tttggaaaga caggggacct
    86281 actcgggtct catgctggac tatgatctaa aactcaatac aaatgccgcc ccctcgctgg
    86341 aatcctccgt gctatcgcgg ctttgccacc gaatatttgt gcatataaaa aacagtagtg
    86401 tgctacccga gggcagccat aaaatccact tcttttttac attaaaacct gaagcggtcc
    86461 agggcaaata tgggttccat gtgctcattc ctggtctcaa gatggcagcc tctaccaaaa
    86521 aaagcattat agcatcctta cagcacgatg ccaccgtaca aaaaattcta cacgagcagg
    86581 gcgttgcaaa ccctgagtcc tgtctggacc cccactccgc ctccgttccc tcgctcctct
    86641 acggctcctc caaattgaac cacaggccct accaactaaa aaccggcttt gagttagtct
    86701 ttgatagctc tgatcctgac tacatcccca ttcatcaaat aaaaaatatc gaatcttata
    86761 atttagtttc cgagttgagc cttacgaatg aacagggaag ccttgtaaga cctgtctact
    86821 gcgcggcaga cattgccgct gagaaggagg aagagatccc ggccgatgat cactcacttt
    86881 ccatattaat gctacatgat cccgaagccc ggtatttaca taaaatttta aacctgcttc
    86941 ccccggagta ttatgtagag tatcccctat ggagcaacgt cgtattcgct ctggccaata
    87001 catccgccaa ctatcgaccc cttgccgaat ggttttcgca aaaatgtcct gaaaaatgga
    87061 atacgggagg aaaagagaaa ctagaaaaac tttggaatga tgcctcacgc cacactgaaa
    87121 aaaaaatcac caagcggtcc attatgtact gggcccacaa gcatgccccc cagcagtaca
    87181 aggaaattgt ggagcaaggc tacttttcca ttcttgctga atatgtgtat agttacaacg
    87241 gcacgcttga gcactacatg atcgccaaag tcatctatgc catgatgggc aacaagtttg
    87301 tggtggacgt ggactcaaat gggaagtacg tttggttcga atttgtgctg ccgggccagc
    87361 caatgaatca gggagaaata tggaagtggc gcaaggaggt aaacccggat gagctgcaca
    87421 tctatatttc cgaaaacttt tcaagggtga tggaccgaat cacggagcac atcaaatacc
    87481 acctcagtca gccccatgaa accaatattt taaattatta taaaaaacta ctaaaagcct
    87541 ttgaacgctc taaaagtaaa atctttaatg acagctttaa aaagggagtt atcaggcagg
    87601 ccgagttttt atttcgccaa agaagtttta ttcaaactct ggataccaat ccctacctat
    87661 tgggggttgg caacggggtt ctttccattg agaccatccc ggctaagctc attaatcatt
    87721 ttcacgagca tcccatccat cagtacacac atatatgtta tgagcccttt aaccccgaaa
    87781 acccctggac aaaactatta ttaaatgcac tccaagacat catcccagaa cttgatgcta
    87841 ggctgtggat catgttctac ctgagcacgg caatctttcg cggcctgaag gaggccctga
    87901 tgcttttgtg gcttggaggg ggctgcaatg gaaaaacctt tctgatgcga cttgtggcta
    87961 tggtgttggg cgatcactat gcctccaagc tcaacattag ccttcttaca agctacagag
    88021 aaactgcaga aaaacccaac agtgccttca tgcggctcaa ggggcgggga tatgggtact
    88081 ttgaggaaac taacaaaagt gagattctaa atacgtcgcg gctgaaggaa atggtaaatc
    88141 cgggcgatgt caccgctcga gagcttaatc aaaaacagga aagctttcaa atgacggcca
    88201 ccatggtcgc cgcgtccaac tataacttta tcattgatac gacggaccac ggcacatgga
    88261 gaagactgcg gcattatcgt tcaaaggtga aattctgcca taatcctgat cccaataact
    88321 cctacgaaaa aaaggaagat cctcgcttta ttcacgagta catcatggat ccaaactgcc
    88381 aaaacgcgtt cttcagcata ctcgtatatt tttgggagaa actacagaag gaatacaacg
    88441 ggcaaattaa aaaagtgttt tgtcctacca ttgagagcga aacagaggcg tacagaaaat
    88501 cacaagatac gctacatagg tttatcacag aaagagttgt ggaatcgccc tccgcagaga
    88561 ctgtgtacaa cctctccgag gtcgtgacgg cctacgcaga atggtataac gccaacatca
    88621 acgtaaagcg ccatattgcc cttgagctat cccaggagtt agaaaactct gtgctagaaa
    88681 aataccttca gtggtctccc aacaaaacgc gaattctaaa gggttgccgt attttgcaca
    88741 aatttgaaac gctgcagccc ggcgaatcct acattggagt gtcctcgacc ggcacacttc
    88801 taaacacacc catatgcgaa ccaaaaaata aatggtggga atggtcccct aatccctctg
    88861 cccctcctga gaaagaagcg tctgcaccaa ctccttaggg aatatcctca gaagcatgtc
    88921 cctcggcaga gccatgaccg gtagcaaaaa agcaacattg agtgtattat atgccttagc
    88981 ctgctcataa gcgtcctttt ttttcatggt attttatata tatatttttt aattattttt
    89041 ttaatacgat gaacagttcg tgctccgagg gctgcttgtt aaaaatcggt gtgaatccgc
    89101 attctttaaa tatggtttcc cactcgctga tggtatggaa atccatgtct ttacgaatag
    89161 tatggtgccc aagcgcgtct tgcaagctgt gaagccagaa ggcttcctga cttttatgaa
    89221 agtcgtacac aataagaaaa ccatcaggtt tcaacagttg gtaaagctta ttaaaatcat
    89281 gcatcgtaag atgatgcgcc gccatgggta atcctatgag ctccacggag ttctcctgct
    89341 gaacatcgtc catatcggta taaaatgttt cgcagtaaat gagacgctta aacgagtatt
    89401 gatgacaaac acttatttcc aagtaggttt gaaccacatt tttaggtata tcaggaatta
    89461 tgtggattaa ggttgtttcg ggaaacgtaa tcgtctgatg aggcttcatt ttcaattctt
    89521 taaaggattt cccagagaag tgaaaattag tctttacgta tttatgtaaa aatgcctgaa
    89581 tgggcagggg gggttcctcc tcttcgtcct cgacgcctcc tcccaaaata tttggaattt
    89641 cctggcgtgg caaaagaaag tttatgtcca cgttcacgaa tccgtcgagg acggacacaa
    89701 agcttggctc taatctccac tccatatact gtttagaaac gggagatagc attatcttag
    89761 gcgttacaat gcacgaaggg tttttgatca ccgtatcctg gtaagaaaag tgtattccat
    89821 ttcttcccgt ataaagaagc ctttgttcgt cgtagcagaa acaattaagg cgatacgcct
    89881 cataaaaaca ctgtttcaaa gtacaaacac gttttaaaaa ggtttctgca ttggcggacg
    89941 ccaaacggtt ttgccattgg tggaaggggt ttaatcctac aaccgccagt tcatttaaaa
    90001 tatcttcccg ccgcgccaaa atctgcacca tagcagaata ctttagcatt tttttttcgc
    90061 accattcgcg aaggtgttta gctaaattat taaccttatt attgataaag tatatgatgg
    90121 catgttggaa gccctcaaaa ataaatagcc cctccaaaag atcatctgcc aaaagaaggt
    90181 ggatgttgct ataagcattg tccatatttt gtaaaaacgg cggaatgcct gccaaaaccg
    90241 cttcagcaag catagctcca ttccgctgtt tactgtccaa tagattcgta agttttttgt
    90301 ctacaacaga cacaacggct aggatggttg caatgtcaga aatggcggct tgccagaaat
    90361 aacccgaaaa acacatgcgc gcttcttcta tagataaaaa cgaaaagcga gaggcgatgt
    90421 ctccgagctg cgtgagttga agaccttttt ctcctctggt taaaaggcct cccacaatgg
    90481 cgcgctcaag ggccgatgcc agcgcatccg tggggggagg atccagcata tcaatctcct
    90541 ctaccttaaa cacgccttcc ttattttttt taatcgtttc cacgacaatg ttaagaaaaa
    90601 tggccccagg gccttccgta atgatttcag gatactgttg cgccggtatt tgctcaaaga
    90661 cgtgttttgt ataaagcggg taaaagtgcc caggaaatac tctccctacg cgtccctttc
    90721 tttgctcaat acggctttga gccgcggggc gcgtaatgag tcctcccgcc cattcaggat
    90781 agtaggtttc aacgcttctg ttccacccag gatctatgac gtacttcagc gtttcaatgg
    90841 taaggcccgt ttccgcaaca accgtggaaa caataaccct tcttaaaggt ttttccactt
    90901 tagcggttaa ggggtttttc acccaaagat ccttaatttc cgcttttagg ccaagatagg
    90961 cctcattttc ctgcgcaatc gcctcgctat cgatcggcaa aatcagcatt aacggcagct
    91021 tttctttggc aagatccata tttgcatgac tcagcaacat cgaaaggaag cgtatttcag
    91081 ccataccggg catgaaaatt aaaatatctg cttccgtggg acgatcgtga atgttttctt
    91141 tatgaatcgt gagagccgtt tcgcaggcgg tcttaatgta gttgttggtg ttatacagcg
    91201 gccagtgggt ttccacaccg aactgtcgtc cttccaccaa aataatattt tcttttccga
    91261 taccaaaata ggttgaatat ttatgggtat caatggtggc ggaggttaaa atgacaaagg
    91321 gaatacgcag tgcccctatg cttcctcttt gcaacatgcg ctcaagcata cttttaatat
    91381 acatgagcat gaggtcgatg cctagggctc gctcatgggc ctcatctatg atcataaagg
    91441 cgtagcggga agctatctca tcatccgtca ttgtatgtaa ctgcgccagt aggactcccg
    91501 cggttgcgta gataaggccc cgattgggtt tttccgtcag aggcttcgtc tggtagccca
    91561 ctgtttggcc taagatcatg tcggggtagt gggttgaggc gccgatgtct ttggcgaggg
    91621 tcactgcggt taggactctt ggctgggtac aaataaccga gcggcccaaa tatttttgga
    91681 aagaatgcgt gttttcattt ctcagaattc tgaacacgtg tacaggtagg gccgtggatt
    91741 ttccggatcc ggtgcgtgat tttataatga gcacccggtc tgcgagggag gttggtatgc
    91801 ttcccccaaa ctccggaaga cgttgtttta tccaagtgat gatgtaatga ataggaatat
    91861 cattcttgtg ctcagcgggt acgttataga gatgaccagg ctccaataaa gtcggttttc
    91921 ccatattcta ttgttttaag gattgattgt tcataaatat ttttatactc tgaccaagaa
    91981 attatttttt tattaagccg tttatttacg ttgttatgga atgcgaaggt ccagtactga
    92041 aagtcctccg agttgtttaa cgtcaaaggg ttttttgtaa gatatgaaaa ggcgtggtgt
    92101 cgacacatgg tgcatggcag ggactcgatg aaattgagta tccattggat agcttcatat
    92161 ttttctttcc agttaggagc gtctgaaaaa aagatagcat atagatgcaa ggctcgccaa
    92221 aatttaggtc cccaatgcaa catttataac cttttgaaaa atctcattcc atatagaggt
    92281 atatattttt ttttcatgga gaattttttt gcactcttgc agggactgca ccacaacgtc
    92341 aaatgttttt cgttttccat gtattttggc gtaattgcgg cccgtatctg tgtcatggtc
    92401 cttaatgtcg tccgctaact gaaaggcatt tccaaaacaa tgggcggccc tttcaatagc
    92461 cccaatgtct tcaatagttc ctgtgcccaa aacccagccc ataataaacg cgattttaaa
    92521 aaaaggaatt gttttttctg gagtatctac taactgaccg gaacctgcgc tgtttagaga
    92581 gtggcttaca aaggtgcaca gcagcgctcc cagttggtta ggatcgggaa accttgggca
    92641 gttttcctta atccagtcca cttgccgaca aatgttttga aatccttgca tggttagcgc
    92701 cagggcgctc atctgtgcct tagctacgcc aaagcgagcc cacactgtat ctttatttcg
    92761 ccgcttaaca tcgttgtcaa aggagggcat atcgtcgata atcaaagaag ccacgtgaaa
    92821 gtactccacc gctagggcgg cctctgccgg ataaatgggc gccccaaagg aatgttgcag
    92881 ctgacaggcc cgaacaattt ccatcaggat aatggggcgg atatacttcc caccccttag
    92941 ggcgtaagag caaggctctg ttagttgccc cttaaagtcc ccatcttcga tagcattatt
    93001 taaaatggtt tcaaactctt cgctaaaggt tttataattt ttagggttta gcggatggat
    93061 tccatgaaaa agcgccacgc tacgcggagc agtgattcta aaatactgag gtttccgcgt
    93121 ataggatatt aaaataataa taagaactac aatgatggag atatagatga gatgcaacat
    93181 gctgagttgt ccccccgcag ggaatggtcc ttttccgcgc ttgttaacgg tactgaggag
    93241 gcgttgaaat ctttaggaaa gctgctatct agtttggaat ctccaattcc tcctgtatat
    93301 ttaggtatat aattattgtg tctagaaatt gtttgcttcg atgtatcaaa atattcagcc
    93361 tggccgctat ttcttttaga ataatgaggt atagggcttg aatagttggc aatactctta
    93421 aaccggggca ccaaggtaac aatattttcc atataatgag tttgatacgc tttgtttaaa
    93481 aatgggctta ccggctttat gctcgttagt tgtgcattta gtgtcggtat gtcttccaga
    93541 atttctggct ttatagaatg attagcaaac acagaatgca gtatattaga tacttgtaac
    93601 atatgtctat ttgcggaaaa ctcctggtat tctctgccgt gttgcaaatc tttggatgga
    93661 aggggaccaa gaatgggtac gtccgtgtag gtgcaggtgg attttatgag ttcctgctct
    93721 atattcggtt tgacatgcgg atttcctaaa ggaatacccc tgcctgccat tactttttcc
    93781 acagacgcag gcagattgtg cgctaaacac aaaatattgt acacgtcttt atgcggaata
    93841 tatccattat agtgctggcc cggtatctga tcgccaaggt gctgctcatg cttaatggta
    93901 ccctttattc tgagtttagg aacaccctca tacgaaaaaa attttgtgtg ctcactgaac
    93961 cccgtagagg gcatcgaaat attttttggg ttttttaagg aaggcaatga ggaaggctgg
    94021 gttagacaat ttttctgtgt actctttaag gtagctacct gcggaaacgt ttttttttct
    94081 gtacgaacaa cattgcgcct aattaggttt tccgtatggg ttgaaaaagc ggggcgatga
    94141 attttaagat tattaaaaag tttatccttt ggaatgggac tgtacggctc taggtcttgc
    94201 gcatcgccgt aaccaatgtt tttgtgctga ggattcagca taaaagaaaa gttacgtaga
    94261 tcactcagtt gcaatccctt ttcagccttt ccgggactat tggtgcattc attgtataca
    94321 ggcgcggctc catttttatt gccgcagtac cgggcattta atatattatc agaatatcgg
    94381 ttatgacgcg gtaaatcgct ttcccaaaga ggcggatctg acctataatc cgctaacagc
    94441 ttggaagcat aatcatgata cattgtatat aaaagttaat tattatattg agaaggcata
    94501 attacttctt gtaagggtat aagaggcttt gaaacggccg gttcggccgg ttttgaaccg
    94561 gcggatatca ttttaggtcg atcttcttct agttcatcag gaacagatgg gggagaaaca
    94621 ggaggaatga tttcatctcc tcctttatat ttgtcgtgga tagaagaaac aatgacatcc
    94681 atgtttgatt tattataaat gtcgtttaac tggtgattta aaacataata atgcaaaaat
    94741 aatagtgcta caatacatat atatatataa atagccgtct tcgtttttcg ttttttatcc
    94801 accggcggat tacaaatggc aaaaaataca actagtacca ctgctgtaat gattaaggct
    94861 acaatgaaag gattttgaaa ggatgttttg aacggctcgc atgtataaat tttttctcct
    94921 aaattgttga tacccgcaat aaaatctaca ttcattttat atatttataa attatgaaaa
    94981 atttagagtt acatctccac cggaccaatc attgctaaaa tctgaggatt cttcaaaaag
    95041 gcccgactgg ttgaatgtct tctgctcagg tttccaaaag ttttccaaaa atggattttg
    95101 aacaatgggc tcatcttctt tatgattttc ttcttcaagg atatcatctt tgttaccaag
    95161 aataacttct tctttaaacc cgggtttatc ctgattaaac ttaagaatat cttcttcaat
    95221 ctcggggtta tcttgattaa actcaagaat atcttcttca atctcggggt tatcttgatt
    95281 aaactcaaga ctatcttctt caatctcggg gttatcttga ttaaactcaa gaatagtttt
    95341 ctcactaaat ccatttttaa cattaagctc ttggttttga agagaattgt caaaatcttt
    95401 tttagttgac ctagactgtg gcacgggata gttatctgat ggtttactta ctatagtcct
    95461 cgattgtggc acaggatagt tgtttggtga cttgctagtc aactcttggc ttgccaatag
    95521 ttcttcctgt tccctcaata attctatctc tacttgtttt tggtccctcg gtgcctcttt
    95581 ttggtagtct tcattagaaa aatgttcaga gggtaatgtt tcaataaact ttgtgagtgg
    95641 atagctgttt tttgatgaag aagagcgctg aatttgctga taaaggagtt gaacaaggcg
    95701 ccggtattca ctctgtcttt tttcatattt tttacgtagc gtggagagtt ctgctaaaag
    95761 cgattttttt tcagatgtta attcttcgat ttgataaaga aggctgcgat tgtacgaact
    95821 aagtcttgta tacgtttctt ctaattctgt cttaggctct acataggcct gttttcgcag
    95881 aaatttgttg tacagttcca ttcttttttt gagcaaaaag gtaagactat aatcttgcat
    95941 ctctttggta actctatggt agttttcttt ccgattttta acaataaagg gcagcatttt
    96001 ttctgttgtg ataaaggtgc ctagattgct aatgtagtcg cacagtagca attccaagat
    96061 agaatctttc ttttcaaggc ttatagattg gctgtattct ttaggtaaga aagaatcaac
    96121 aatcgttgat acgaagtttg aaaagcttaa tgttttgctg ttaatttgag taatattaca
    96181 aaaatatttg taaaaactat ctagcatttt ttcataaagt tttttatttt gtttaacccc
    96241 taaaatatag ccctttactt gatactgata ttccataaca atggaatgtt ttttgtatag
    96301 tgcatttttg tataaaaagt tataaaaaat gttgataaaa tatgcgccaa aggtttcgaa
    96361 aatacttata acgtgggatt cttcttgatc cattatatca tacgtaatat tattttagta
    96421 aaaaatgaat aataccatgc aaaaaaaata tttttagact tattttaagc ttgcgctttt
    96481 ttaataaacg cttaaacacg tcttaaatta tcttttagga cgcttaaaaa ttaagtcgaa
    96541 atttactcca gtaaggattg cttttatcaa tgacgacctc tttactatag acggctttac
    96601 ataattttaa taaagcttta gagccaaagc tgaaggcggt gggcagcggc actgtactat
    96661 ggtaaaaatg ttgccgatat tcatcctcgc ggatgtacac aagtttccta taccctttaa
    96721 acacaatatg gctgatttct tccacgtact ccttatcctg tttggaatag cggttgcttt
    96781 gacgggaaaa atttgacata caaatagagg cgtttgtaaa aatggaaaca aatgcatttt
    96841 tacgaagatt ggcgggtaaa tcggtgtcgt cttggcagca aataatcatc gaaataaaac
    96901 agtgacgatt ttggtaaaaa aactttttaa aaatttcttt tgtaaaaagt gggtgcagtt
    96961 cagcggcgca gtcgtctaat attaaaagta aacgaggatt aagattaata tagtttaacg
    97021 taaacttttc atcctctgta agagataagt ttttatacat atgaatgttc tgtataataa
    97081 ttttttttaa aagttgctga taaagagacg taatcttttc ttcttttttt tggtccgttt
    97141 gttcagcctt taagcactcc acttttgcaa tatttttgtt ttccttttgc tgtatatcga
    97201 ttggaagttt atgatacaat gtttttagca tgtcgatgtt gtttactcga ctgtaaatgg
    97261 aggacatcat ggtttgccgc tgccagatgg cctccaaaaa gcgttcagcg cctttgttgt
    97321 catttttttt ttgcttatca gcaagccaca agcggtagtg aattaaagtt ggatgtacaa
    97381 agccctcata cgaacgattt gaaggctccg agggagcaac tactaaaatt tgttcaatat
    97441 ggggttgcag gattttcata atatgtttaa catacacagt tttgcctgtt tttgaggggc
    97501 catatagcac ggttgttttg tcgataaaat gatgtgcttt gaattgtagt tcaggaatta
    97561 gctttcctga aggagttgtt agggccatct ctatattatt acaattctgc ttttgtatat
    97621 aaaatttctt tttcgagttt gttattattg ttgacccaca tatccacccg tatcgtatca
    97681 tcaggcacat tgagcatttc aagcgcattt tctaactgtt tttttgtttt ttccagctgg
    97741 cttttttcat cgggggttaa attttcttta ctaagcagct gcttgatttt ttcttcgcag
    97801 tcatctatga aatcatactc tcgagctttt ttgatatttc cagatgcttt ctctagattt
    97861 tttagctcct taaaggaaag cagtccctta atcccgctgt ctgtgtgaaa ggttgaatta
    97921 tagatggaga gccctggagc atccgggcca gtttcttgta tattttttgc ttttttgtgg
    97981 taaatggtat ttcgtaaaat ctcttttcct atttttagat cttcctcatg acggtccaaa
    98041 atccgtttta ttatttcatt attttgatta aaatagttgt agcgctctct gttggcctta
    98101 aagcttccca gaagtgtcca gttgcctaat tgaatggatg aaacctctga gaaaatctgg
    98161 tctttatatt tataataaaa ttcatcaatc ttttgctggt tactactact atccaccaca
    98221 tcataaataa taaaggcaaa ctctaggtcg ggtttttctg ggtagatgct ttccgtagcg
    98281 gcccgcaact cttcgtaatt atcctcaatg taataattcc atttataaaa cgtatcctga
    98341 ggtggaatgt gttgcgaaag atatctagta atttttgtat taaagagaat gggtttaaat
    98401 acctttggat tttcaagcat atgttttatg ctttggtgaa gttctatatt ttgtaatatg
    98461 tgggctgctg ccctatagcc ctgtggggtt tgagtgattg catcaatatc ggcctgaagc
    98521 tcattaggta catttaatgt tttttgcatg atgtgtaaag ggatgcgctc aggatccatt
    98581 aaatcggtgt attctgtgct tgcacaggtg tctgcacaag tgcttacaca agtgtctaca
    98641 ttggtgtctg cacaagtgct tgcacaagtg tctacattgg tgtctgcaca agtatctgca
    98701 caagtatctg cacaagtgct tacacaagtg tctgcacaag tatctgcaca agtgcttgca
    98761 caagtgtcta cattggtgtc tgcacaaatg tctgcacaag tgcttgcaca agtgtctaca
    98821 ttggtgtctg cacaagtgct tgcacaagtg cttgcacaag tgcttgcaca ggtatacgca
    98881 ctttgagcat gaagattagg atcaaacaca aaatgttccc gtaaaaagct gtcgattgtt
    98941 gttttagctt ccttgctttt ctgtgtttga gttttgcagt tgtctgctat agataaaagt
    99001 gtatttacta ccgattcaga gggaacatca ttagtttcct gtttcaaagt atcaactaat
    99061 gttattagct cgctgagaag cgttttggtc gtgtaggtgg gttttgaata ggagggcatc
    99121 cattcctgca gagctttgaa gacgtatcca ataaaactag tcattataag acgtcgaata
    99181 tactgctccc gcaaatttgt aaaggagcaa aaggccaccc tgctatcatt tttaaactgt
    99241 ttataaggat ttgttttttg ataaagttgc ttaagcgttt cttcggatat ttcagtggag
    99301 ggatcctcca atacgttttt gagaagctca tcaatattaa attctgccat atcttaggtt
    99361 tattatatac gtattaaagc tttaatataa ggggggtata acaatggacg aaattattaa
    99421 taaataccaa gctgttgaaa aactttttaa agaaattcag gaaggattgg ctgcgtatga
    99481 tcaatacaag accttaatta gtgaattatt gcactataat aatcatatca agcaggagta
    99541 ttttaatttt ttaatgatta tttcacctta tcttattagg gcgcatagcg gagaaacact
    99601 gcgaaacaaa gtaaataatg aaattaaacg tcttattttg gtcgaaaata tcaataccaa
    99661 aatatctaaa acgctcgtaa gtgttaattt tttactacag aaaaaacttt cagcggatgg
    99721 gatgaaaacg aaaaacattt ggtgcaccaa taatcccatg ctgcaggtaa gaacagccca
    99781 caaccttttt aaacaattat gcgacaccca gtccaaaact caatgggtac aaactttaaa
    99841 atacaaggaa tgcaagtatt gtcataccga tatggtattt aacaccacgc agtttgggct
    99901 gcaatgtcct aactgcggtt gtattcaaga gttgatggga actatttttg acgaaacgca
    99961 tttttacaac catgatgggc aaaaagcaaa gtcaggtatc tttaacccta accgtcacta
   100021 tcggttctgg atagaacata ttcttggtag aaattcagaa caagagttgg ggaccaaaca
   100081 agatccctgt ggaaccaagg tcttgcaaca actaaaaaaa attattaagc gcgataataa
   100141 atgcatcgcg cttttgacgg tcgaaaatat tcgaaaaatg ttaaaagaga taaaccgcac
   100201 agacttaaat aattgtgttt ctcttatatt gcgtaaactt accggagtag ggccgcctca
   100261 aatatcagag tcgattttac tacgaggtga gtacatattt acagaggcaa ttaagatacg
   100321 ggaaaaagta tgtaaaaaag ggcgtattaa caggaattat tacccatatt atatatataa
   100381 aatttttgac gccattttgc ccccaaatga taccacgaat cgacgtattt tacaatatat
   100441 tcatttacaa ggaaacgata cgctagctaa taatgatagt gagtgggaat ctatctgtat
   100501 ggagcttcct gaaataaagt ggaagcccac agatcgaacc cattgcgttc atttttttta
   100561 aaaataaaga tttttttagt ttttttatga aatttttaaa agatgaaatg ttcttgtaac
   100621 attatttttt aggtactgta acgcaacaca gctgaaccat tctgaagaag aagaaagtta
   100681 atagcggatg ccgataccac aagatcagcc gtggtgatag accccacata atctgtgtcc
   100741 cagctaatat aaaattctct tgctctggat acgttaatat gaccgctggg ttggtattcc
   100801 tcccgtggtt tcaaagcaaa ggtaatcatc atcgcgcccg gatcgtcggg ggttttaatc
   100861 gaattgcctc cgtagtggaa gggtatgtaa gagctgcaga actttgatgg aaatttatcg
   100921 ataagattga taccgtgagc agtaacggaa atgtttttaa taataggtaa tgtgatcgga
   100981 taagtaatgg gggtaatatc agatatggat gaacatgcat ctggaagagc tgtatctcta
   101041 tcctgaaagc ttacctctgc gtggtgggta ggctgcataa tggcgttaac aacatgtccg
   101101 aacttgtgcc aatctcggtg ttgatgagga ttttggtcgg aaatattcca ggtgggtttt
   101161 aatcctataa acatatattc gatgggccat ttaagagcag acattagttt ttcatcgtga
   101221 tggttattgt tcgtgtgggt cacctgcgtt ttatggacac gtatcaggga aaatcgaacg
   101281 cgttttacaa aaagattgtg tatttcaggg gttacaaaca ggttattgat gtaaagctca
   101341 ttattcgtga gcgagatttc actaatgact cctgggataa accatggttt aaagcggatg
   101401 ttgcgtctac tggggcgccc aggtataaaa cgtgactggc ggataaaaag tccgggaaat
   101461 tcattcacca aatccttttg cgatgcaagc tttatggtga taaagcgctc gccgaaggga
   101521 atggataccg agggaatagc aaggttcacg ttctcattaa accaaaagcg cagcttaatc
   101581 cagagcgcaa gagggggctg atagtattta ggggtttgag gtccattaca gctgtaatga
   101641 acattacgtc ttatgtccag atacgttgcg tccgtaatag gggtaatatc ttgtttacct
   101701 gctgtttgga tattgtggga gttctcggga aaatgctgtg aaagaaattt cgggttggta
   101761 tgggtgcatg ttcgctgcgt atcattttca tcggtaagaa taggtttgct ctggtgcggc
   101821 ttgtgcatat cttgaacgtt gcataggaga gggccactgg ttccctccac cgatacctcc
   101881 tggccaacca agtgcttata tccagtcatt ttatctcctg ggatgcaaaa tttacgcaca
   101941 agcgttgtaa catccgaact atattcgtcc agggagtttc catttacatc gaatcttaca
   102001 ttttcataaa gccgttctcc ggggtattcg cagtagtaaa ccaagtttcg gtacgcattc
   102061 tttgtgccgg gcacaatggg cctcccaaaa ggatccacaa gcgtgtaaac ggcgccctcc
   102121 aaaggtgttt ggttgtccca gtcatatccg ttgcgaggaa acgtttgaag ctgaccatgg
   102181 gcccccatct gggatgagcc ctgaatcgga gcatcctgcc aggaggaatg acacgcgccc
   102241 aatatatggt ggcctaccat atcatggaaa aagtctccgt actggggaat accaaaggta
   102301 agcttgttgc ccaatgtggg ggtacccgta tgtggacgta ctttattgta ttcaaaccct
   102361 attgggacgt aaggcttaaa atgtgcgtta aaatgcacca tatgtgtttc ttcgatttga
   102421 ctcaaagtgg gttcggggtc gggtttccca taacttttgt taacattttt aatgttagag
   102481 atcctgctat taagtaagtc ttgggccaaa atgatcttgt cggccttccc atcgttagca
   102541 ataagacaaa aagctcctcc tgatgccata tataatgtta taaaaataat ttattgtttt
   102601 tattaaatat ggcggtttat gcgaaggacc ttgataataa caaagagtta aaccaaaaat
   102661 tgatcaacga tcagcttaaa attattgaca cgcttttgct ggcagaaaaa aaaaactttt
   102721 tggtgtacga actacctgcc cattttgact tttcctccgg cgaccctttg ggcagtcagc
   102781 gcgacattta ctatgccatc ataaaaagtc tcgaggagcg cggatttact gtcaaaatat
   102841 gtatgaaggg agaccgcgcc cttcttttca tcacctggaa aaaaatacaa tccattgaga
   102901 tcaacaaaaa agaagaatat ctgcgcatgc acttcataca agacgaagag aaagcgtttt
   102961 attgtaaatt tttagagtct agatgagctt ttacgtaatg ttgtacagta ttatatatat
   103021 gtcttgtaag catttgttgt aaagtaataa gtaaaagata aataaaaatg actattaaaa
   103081 taaagcccaa accattaaaa atatttttat ctgttagatt taatttaata aacggctcat
   103141 ggaatgcgtg atgggccgct gtattgaatg ccgccgcatg aggggctgct gcattgaatg
   103201 ccgctgtatg aggggccgtt gcattgaatg ccgccgcatg gggcgcggca tttgctcgca
   103261 tgtaaggatc gtgatgggtt gagtcatcat cccagtaata atcgccatct ttatctagct
   103321 gaattgtata ccccatttat atatcactta ttattttttt ttaatgtttc atgaatttca
   103381 ttataggcgg tgaaaggatc ctcaggcccc ttctgtaaaa gattatacag atcctcagat
   103441 gctttatgtt tcgtacgaat taaggcgggg tataataaaa gagagggccc cagttctaaa
   103501 caaattttac ttagcgggct catattttgc acaaagtttc ccacgacttg cgatgtttca
   103561 taacgcattt taaagagctt tatcataaaa gtgttatgaa ggccggtgta gtctggtcta
   103621 tagttaagaa aggggatttc tctagtgccg tcaaacacga tctcgagccc tctagcaagt
   103681 ccgatcaaaa tttcttcagc aatggaagag tatctaattc ctacattacg aagcgtaagc
   103741 atttctatgg catcatctat ttcctgcata gaggaatcta ttgtaggaat tttaatacca
   103801 tctgtgctga tttgttcatt tccgagatag gtaagcaaca tattaatttt ttctagtttt
   103861 actagcttag tcttacgatc ataatcatgt tcttttttat aaaaggagtt gggatcaccg
   103921 ttggaccgta gatggttaat caggcggtct acttgcttcg tgctaggttt aatacttttt
   103981 tcactatact cgctttcagc atagttatgt ttacgatctc ttttagaaat aactgttttt
   104041 tgagatgtct cagactctgc atattttttt ctatgcgtag aaagggaata actgtgtatg
   104101 cggtcatgtc gtgaactact gctgcgtgca gggcctcggc gtgttctacc gctgcgcaca
   104161 ctgtcatctc gcacactgcc atttcgtata ctgccatgtc gcatactgcc gctgcataca
   104221 ctctcactac atatactgtc agtacatacg ctgtcgcggc ttatgacatc gctgcctcca
   104281 cgcgagggtt ttttagatat aacactatgt gcggagtcaa gcgaaaattc agggtcatta
   104341 aagttaatac ccaatgactt tgccagtccg ttaagttcct catcaaaatg atcggtggga
   104401 aaattttgct gcttacccat gacttgtttt tcaagttcct ctaaattagc ttgctcattt
   104461 atatggagat tattcataag tgtagtaatc ccagcaagat ttgctccttc taaaaatgtg
   104521 gtatcctcca ttagatatac tatactattt aaaaagcttt taaataaaaa tgtctttgga
   104581 agaaatgctt tcttcaaggg tgtgtagctc agatacaaac gcctcctcag aaagttttcc
   104641 gccatattct ttcctcatcg tataggagag cgccggccta atgtaggaaa tccactgaga
   104701 agtgaaaaaa cggtacaaca tatttagcag ctcgcgggcc tcccaccttt tgggctccgt
   104761 atagtgcaaa tcaatataag aggcagcgca tgaaaagctg caaaagttcc cgagaacgcc
   104821 catctcaatc tctcctcgct cattttcacg catataggtg ggcacgaatt tcgggacagt
   104881 cttgaaataa agatgacacg tccagcattt aaagctagaa tgggtaaccc atttggaaac
   104941 actggtgaat acggagggaa gctttttttc gacctcggct tcatcgccat tcgtatttaa
   105001 tgcgtcggta gtgttttttt tggattgcaa gcattcttcg atggtaattc cagataaata
   105061 taaaatatta ggacaattag tttccataat tttgatagtt atttttatac aacatggatt
   105121 taattaaaga taaatggagg acgaaacgga attgtgtttt cggtcaaaca gggttacgag
   105181 gcttgaaatg tttgtgtgca catacggggg aaaaattagc agccttgcat gttcgcatat
   105241 ggagttaatt aagctattgc aaatcgccga gccggtgaag gcgttgaact gcaactttgg
   105301 ccaccagtgc ctaccgggct acgaatcttt aataaagact ccgaaaaaaa gcaaaaacat
   105361 gttgcgccgt ccgcgtaaaa cagaaggcga tggaacctgc ttcaatagcg ccattgaagc
   105421 ttctattttg tttaaagaca agatgtataa actaaaatgc tttcctagca ccggagaaat
   105481 tcaggtcccg ggcgtcattt ttccagattt tgaagacgga aaaaacatca tacaacagtg
   105541 ggtagaattc ttgcaacatc aacctattga aaaaaaggta cagatcattg aatttaaaac
   105601 gattatgatt aattttaagt ttcaaataaa ctcggtgtct ccccgcgtca tcattcattt
   105661 aaaaaaattt gcggccttgt tggaacaaat acccactcca tatcccatac gtgaaataaa
   105721 gcctccatta gaagactcaa aagtgtccgc aaaatttatg gtcagtccgg gaaaaaaagt
   105781 acgcatcaat gtttttctta aaggtaagat aaatatttta ggctgcaaca cgaaggaatc
   105841 cgcggagacc atttatgcgt ttttgaaaga tcttatcagc gtacattggc aagaaatttt
   105901 gtgcgtgtta ccggtacccg actagagaat attttcatta ataaggtaat cagcgatgct
   105961 aaaaagaata acaagaaaaa taccctgaag aactatgcca aagtaggtag gttttctgca
   106021 tgtaacggca tggttaaaat tgctaatgat gtagtccaca aaggcattgc tcaataccac
   106081 taaaaatagt aaaaaaagga tcagtgctct ttttatatcc atatacttta aaacttattt
   106141 tttacgctaa taatttcctg cggccgcatt ataaactgta ggtcatctat aacgcccagt
   106201 cctgttaaaa gtagagtact atgttttaaa ggatttaaaa tgtccgccgc gagaatgtta
   106261 atataatttt caaaatggtt tacaggaatg cgtaaacgtt ttttttcgca ctgcggctgc
   106321 tttagggtcg aatactggca ggaggtatat atattaataa gaccgcggtc gatggtttca
   106381 atatcttcat agaattcaat gcgcggcgtc aaaagttttt taaggtattg acataactca
   106441 tcatacgtgt aggattggag aggcgaaaga aggatgcggt caaagttaaa aacatttttt
   106501 tgaagaacct ttaaagcatg gtccgcaccc gtggtttcca gaatatgctt tattctatga
   106561 atgtcattta aatcaacaaa gtctgatagc tttgtgtaga actcggtgac cgagtttatt
   106621 ttctggaaat cggttttttg aaaaagatct tcaatgtgtt tgcgggttgt gttgctttgc
   106681 agtccataca agacatcaaa aaattcaatc aacaaaaact tatacaaatg attcatataa
   106741 aaagctttgt tggccttatc ctgatgaggg tatggttcct ccaggggata caaaatggct
   106801 tggtctatat ccctaggatc aatggtcaat gttgcgatgg gaagcttttc cagcgtagcg
   106861 ggaagagttt gggttggagc gtagtaaaag tatagcccag tttttccctc tgaaagaaag
   106921 cccacaaatt cttttttcat gttttgcagc accgccgagg gtatgatttc gtactgttta
   106981 aaatgtttgt tgaaaaggcg aataaatttc caggtttctt caaagcttgc aatatcggtg
   107041 ggccgaagat caaagtcaat gggaatgtcg tcatgaatgt aggacgatag tcttatggga
   107101 aaataaatag ggcgatcggt gtctgagacg atcagtaaag cataacaaaa gttatgcctg
   107161 ttgataagtt ttttagtaac cgtgtagccg ggaatgtttt tcacgtcatg gatatcccac
   107221 cagccatcct tacacataaa ctcgctcata gaatggatga cctccatcac agggtcctcc
   107281 tcggtaaaaa tatactgggc ctcactgttt ttcagaaatc ttttttgctg ggtcatggcc
   107341 atgggataga tcccttcatt cgtgtcaaag ataatggcta tcttcttcga tgggctaaga
   107401 attttttgta ttgtgctggg agacacctcg aactcgatgt ccccctgttt atctttaaaa
   107461 aagacacagt ggaggtcgta gcatatggca acaagatcca gaaagatgtc ctgccatgcg
   107521 gtgtcccatt gaagcagttg gtttttttgt tcaacaaagg tttgtaggat aaagtttgcc
   107581 agctccgcgc cgctggaaaa catgttgccg gccccgttcc ccaaaatata gtactgcggc
   107641 gtattggccg cctttgcaat ttcaacggca agggccttgg gagcaagatc caaaattcga
   107701 gcaagggaat aaaaaagccc ggcattgcta attccgagca tggtctgctc cacccccaca
   107761 atgcaaaaaa tgtcgggctc ttttatcgta ttagaaaaca gttcatctgc tatttggtgg
   107821 ggtagaaagg caatccggtt caccggtatt ttttttccat aggacaaggt gtgacgcgat
   107881 gtttgtgtat taagatcctc caggtcttgt tctacaaacg tgtgcttagt gaggcaggta
   107941 ttattaatat agaaccgctt tgtgcctagc agggccttcg tcttttggca gcacggcaga
   108001 cagtaattta gggggtggcg gccttctagt aggcttagat gagggtagtc aggatgcggg
   108061 cagctatagt aggcaggtac cccctccgtg aaattccaat actttactag ctccttgcgt
   108121 ttggctggcg gcatggattt cacctcggcc tctgagtaaa tgacgggtgg ccgtggatgc
   108181 tggcatagga cggagtaaac cgttgcctgc gtgtcatact tgcgcagatc atacaagtcg
   108241 gggtcctgtt cctgaagcgc acgtagctga gaggctccct ttccttgttg tttatcgtgc
   108301 aattgagaga gtttgttaac cataattttg tcaggcccgg taatcaggtt atccaaaaac
   108361 acaaataagt aaacccaaag atagttaaac tcttcctggg taatgttaaa catttctatt
   108421 ttgatatcgg tgaccctatg gtagatgcga atattgcggc cgccgtagat tgtttcccac
   108481 cgggccgcaa cgtttgtgtc aaagaggtag gcatacgtgt tttggagcaa cgcaacgttg
   108541 atgtccattt tgcggcctgg accggaggaa ataatgatca tccgctcgat ttcgtgggga
   108601 tcatacgaat aaatcccctt tttaaataaa aaattataga ccccagtttg ctggaggccc
   108661 cgcacggaaa taattcctgc ttgctcatat tttcgccaac gacttttcag ctcggtaaat
   108721 cccttgctag aaagcgtata gggccaaaag gtagacaccg acatggagct gatagaaatt
   108781 tggatgtcct cgttggaggg aaggggcagg ctccctccac ggggaaacgc agcaggcccc
   108841 atatcattaa ttgtatgaat aatagggttt ataaaattat ttagggtaga caccacggag
   108901 ttaaagtcgt ggcgctcgtt ttctgaccaa ttgctttcga taaagtagtg cccgttgttt
   108961 tgaatggtaa gaataaaggc ctttttattg atatagcgta ttaaaataac ggtggggaca
   109021 cggaatgttt tattactgaa tttttcaggc tccgtggagg ttatatgatg tttggaaacc
   109081 acggtgggac ctgttttact ataaaagaac accaccagct gaggaatatc aggagtggct
   109141 ggaaataggt cgaaaacatt gcgcacatta atttgaatat ttacgagggg cgaaattttg
   109201 atcattgccg aggtaacggc caacgtgccg cgtgttagtt tattcccctc gtacttggca
   109261 acgacctgtt gcgctctggc gtacgtaaag tttattagtt tttgttcaag gagaagcctc
   109321 tttttaagac tggtcaaaga tggagaaaga gcaggatact gtttttccat ttgtaaggga
   109381 gactgtatca gtagtttaaa ggcatcgggg gaaagaagag gccaatactt cataataagg
   109441 ccgtaataga gtaagtcaaa ttggtaatta tcctctatgg caatggagat ttggcgccgc
   109501 atgggggcca cgagcgtgtt gaggtctgcc acaaagatgt gatgaatgtt ttttatgagc
   109561 tggaagctgt cgagcgcttc cacatagagc tcatcttttt gactttccat cgttgcgtcg
   109621 atgtttaggc cacccacttg ttgaaactcc tttttgtagt cacgaatatc tagcgccacc
   109681 ccgctaccgc ttaacattag gcgatacgtt acctgaagcg cgttgttttg aaaaaagaaa
   109741 atgtgttgtc tataaggggg aacccctgtg gcaacgtaaa ttttttctcg gatgtcttta
   109801 aaggtatctt caggaaaaat actatactcg ctatacaccg tctcaatttc tggcatcatc
   109861 acgtttgtct cctcgccact atcctccaca aaaagttttt caaactcatc taaatcgtcg
   109921 ctatccccac ccacgacgta ttgcgaaagc tttttctccc aatctttgcc gtaaaaattt
   109981 tgtaaaattt ctttatcctt aggggttcgc tgtaggtctt tgtggcaggc ctgtaacacg
   110041 tttgcaggaa cggatcccaa aaaaataaac gtcttcgtgt actcattttc tgcaggatta
   110101 taaagagtaa ctcgtagagg atttgttaaa aagtcgttgt gaaattccat tcatatataa
   110161 gattctgtcg tatttggtat atgaaatata cctggtatag gaaataaaat ttaaaataaa
   110221 aaacagataa tatctatcat ggaccgttct gagattgttg cacgggaaaa tccggtgatt
   110281 acccaacggg ttacaaatct cctacgaacc aatgctcctc tactattcat gcccattgat
   110341 atccatgaag tacgatatgg agcctacatg ctcttcatgt atggttccct cgaaaacggt
   110401 tacaaagcag aagtaaggat tgaaaacatc ccagttttct ttgacgtaca gattgagtct
   110461 gataacacaa atcagctttt tttaaagtcg ctgctggcgg ctgaaaatat tacgtatgaa
   110521 cggctagaga cgctgaccca gcgcccagta atggggtatc gcgagaagga aaaagagttt
   110581 gcgccgtaca ttcgaatatt ttttaaaagc ttatatgagc ggcgaaaggc gattacttac
   110641 ctgaacaata tgggttacaa cacggccgcg gacgacacaa cctgttacta ccgaatggtt
   110701 tcccgagagt taaaactgcc tcttacaagt tggatacagc ttcagcaata tacctatgag
   110761 cctcgcggct tggtacacag gttttcagta acccctgaag gtcttgtttc ctatcaggat
   110821 gatgtcccca cagaccacag catcgtaatg gcctacgata tagaaaccta tagccctatt
   110881 aagggaaccg tcccggaccc aaatcaggca aacgacgtgg tgttcatgat atgcatgcgc
   110941 attttttgga ttcactccac agagcctcta gcaagcacgt gcatcaccat ggcaccctgt
   111001 aaaaaatcct cagagtggac caccatcgta tgttcctctg aaaaaaattt gctgttaagc
   111061 tttgctgaac agtttagccg ctgggctccg gatatatgca cggggtttaa tgattctcgg
   111121 tacgactggc cctttatcgt cgaaaaatcc atgcagcacg gtattctcga agaagtcttt
   111181 aacaaaatga gccttttctg gccccaaaag ctggatacca ttctaaaatg ctattatgtg
   111241 aaggaaaaga gagtcaaaat ctcggccgaa aaatctatca tttcctcctt tttgcatacc
   111301 cctggatgcc tgcccattga tgtccgcaac atgtgcatgc agctttaccc taaagccgaa
   111361 aaaacaagtc taaaagcgtt tttagagaat tgtgggttag attcgaagat agacctgccg
   111421 taccatctca tgtggaagta ttatgaaacg cgagacagtg aaaagatggc cgacgtggcc
   111481 tactactgca ttatagatgc ccagcgctgt caggaccttc tggtgcgcca caatgttatc
   111541 gccgatcgca gagaggtagg aatcttgtca tacacctcgt tgtatgactg tatctactac
   111601 gcgggagggc acaaggtatg caatatgctt attgcctacg ccatccatga tgagtacggc
   111661 cgcattgcct gcagcaccat tgctcggggt aagcgggaac acggaaaata tcccggcgcc
   111721 tttgtgattg accccgttaa agggcttgaa caggataaac ccaccaccgg cctcgacttt
   111781 gcgtcgctat acccctccct catcatggcc tacaactttt cgccagaaaa atttgtagcc
   111841 tctcgggatg aggcaaatag cctcatagct aagggcgagt ctcttcacta cgtctccttt
   111901 cacttcaata accgtctagt agaaggatgg tttgtgcggc ataataacgt tcctgataaa
   111961 atgggattgt acccaaaagt actcattgat ctacttaata aacgaaccgc tcttaaacaa
   112021 gagcttaaaa aactaggtga aaagaaggaa tgtatccatg aatcccatcc tgggtttaag
   112081 gaactacagt tccgccatgc catggtagac gcgaaacaaa aggcattgaa aattttcatg
   112141 aacacttttt acggcgaggc gggtaacaat ttgtcaccct tctttctgct tcctctggcc
   112201 ggaggagtca ccagttcggg tcaatataat cttaaactcg tctataactt tgttatcaac
   112261 aaaggttacg gaatcaagta cggcgacacc gactcgttat acattacatg cccggatagt
   112321 ctttatacag aggtaacaga cgcatactta aatagtcaaa aaacaataaa acattatgag
   112381 caactctgtc atgaaaaggt gcttctgtcc atgaaggcca tgtctacact atgcgctgag
   112441 gtgaatgaat acctgcgaca agataatggt accagttatc tacgtatggc ctacgaggaa
   112501 gtactcttcc ccgtttgctt tacaggcaag aaaaaatatt acggcattgc tcatgtaaac
   112561 acacccaatt ttaatacaaa agaattattc atccgcggaa tagatatcat taagcagggt
   112621 caaacaaaac tcaccaaaac gataggtacg cgaattatgg aagaatccat gaaactgcgc
   112681 cgccctgagg accatcgccc gcctcttatt gaaatcgtta aaacggtttt aaaggatgct
   112741 gtggttaaca tgaaacagtg gaattttgaa gactttatcc aaacagatgc gtggagaccg
   112801 gacaaagaca acaaagcagt ccaaatcttt atgtctcgca tgcacgctcg gcgtgagcaa
   112861 ctaaaaaaac acggcgccgc cgcaacatcg caatttgctg agcccgagcc gggagaacgc
   112921 ttctcctacg ttatcgtgga aaaacaggtg caatttgata tccaaggcca ccgcacagac
   112981 accaccagaa agggagacaa aatggaatac gtctctgaag caaaggctaa aaatcttcca
   113041 atcgatatat tgttttatat caataactat gttctaggcc tgtgcgcgag attcattaat
   113101 gaaaatgaag agtttcagcc ccccggcaac gtcagcaata aggacgaata cgcccagcgc
   113161 cgagccaaat cctacctgca aaaattcgtg caatccattc atcctaaaga caagtctgtc
   113221 attaagcaag gcattgttca tcgacagtgc tacaaatacg ttcatcaaga aatcaaaaaa
   113281 aaaataggca tctttgccga tctttataaa gaatttttta acaataccac aaaccccatc
   113341 gaaagcttta ttcaaagcac tcagtttatg atacattact ttgatgaaga acaaaaagta
   113401 aaccattcaa tgaaaaaaat ggttgagcag cgtactactt tggctggtaa cccggctggt
   113461 aacccggctg gtaacccagc cagcaatgcg ctgatgcggg ctatatttac gcagttgatt
   113521 acggaagaaa aaaaaattgt acaagcctta tacaataagg gggacgcaat acacgacctt
   113581 ctctcctata tcattaacaa tataaactac aaaattgcca catttcagac gaagcagatg
   113641 ttgacgttcg agctttccag tactcatgta gaactgctat taaaactaaa caaaacgtgg
   113701 cttattttgg tgggaattca tgtagcaaaa aaacatctgc atactctttt gggtttatct
   113761 aacaatgaac cgccgtctaa gacattcatt cagcaagcta tagaggaaga atgtggcagt
   113821 attaaaccat cttgctacga ctttatttcc taatattttt taagaaactc tttaaacaaa
   113881 tccttcgcgt gctcaaaggt cttaaaccca tggcccttat gattcgccaa aaaagcggtt
   113941 tcatcaagat tttctaaacc ttttacggat gaagaaataa ggtgttcagc ctcgtttgcc
   114001 cattttctat gatttttttt cacctcgggt tctagatctg ttttctccat atactcattg
   114061 tggtcatatt tttttttggg aggaggcgga gtgggtggag gaatgggtgg aggaagtaca
   114121 cccggatttc ccgcttcagt cgttttataa taaaatagaa gcataataca aagaataaga
   114181 attatcgcaa ataggataac cagtgtccca gtcgagggca ttttgttata taagtaacgt
   114241 ttttttttat tttttataat tcgaatgaag aactatgatg gatatgtctt ttattcaaga
   114301 catttattat actcaaaggc atttcatcat actcaagggc atttcattat actcaagggc
   114361 attttattat actgtgaatt agaaactata aaattcggat atcgctatca tactgtttat
   114421 ctgagaaggt ctcactgggt cctgtaatgg agaacccata ctctgtaatg ctggggttta
   114481 taatgtggtc ggggctgaca agcacatttc taaattgcga gagttctagg tttagacgca
   114541 gtcgcaatag tcgctgtata tttgtaataa atattagatt gcgaatgaga cgagtgtcaa
   114601 agcgatcctt tccgatttgt attaaggcag gcttttgtat tccaacgccc acctgtttaa
   114661 cgattgacca gggtccttct tcctgatttt gttccgcgat ataagtgaga acactgtttt
   114721 ctgtatatga ggtgggatat cgtatattac ctggtgccat tccaacaggt gggtgtgcaa
   114781 ttcgagctgt acgaggaccc aaccatcgtg gatttctata aacatattgt tctagcgtat
   114841 ctaaaaagtc cttaaggtta tttacgagta tcatgaaggg tgctatcaaa atgggtggat
   114901 ggtttataac cattgtcata aaccattgaa gcgcttcaat atcattttgt aattgttgac
   114961 ggggaacggg ggcaggtatt ccacgtctat taaacaaagc agttaattgt gcagcggctg
   115021 tttgggcggt aataatttgt attaaaggta tcatcgaatt gccgccttgc ccagcatttc
   115081 ctataagatc gattaagtcg gttatttgac ctcgatattg ttgtccccag ttttgcacgg
   115141 cagcgatgat ttcagggatt acattatttt gaatttcagg cgtttgtaat agattatcta
   115201 cttctcttcg tgtatcttca agttgagttc taaatgcatt taactcatct ataatttggt
   115261 ttctatcaat aacatttctt aaacctcgaa ccgtttcagc taatcgtatg gtacggacaa
   115321 cttcgtgtaa agcctgattt atgtatattg acatgggatg cccccatcgc tcacggccgc
   115381 gttgaatacc cgcggccaaa cccgggcctg cctcatcata gtcaaactgt gtgggataca
   115441 ggcttccaaa taacacttta ttgaaaattt gatcggaaag aaacttaggg cggcccatgt
   115501 tcagtgcatt gtctcctcta aagatgcgtg acatgtatcc ggcattgccc ctggatagca
   115561 actcattccc atactgggaa atagagactg taacataagg atttataagg agttttaaca
   115621 taaattctcg cgtattcatg gggggacgat tcggaatatt taatactact gcaacatctg
   115681 gctgaggagc cccggtgtct agcgaacgta ccttttcggc cgaaatgccg tacataagac
   115741 aagcaatttc ttcaaagcta tagtcgtagt tgtaaatatt ggcaagtggt atagaccgca
   115801 tcagcgcatt tacattgata ggcataatat tcatatcaaa caagttaaat atgcgctcac
   115861 gctctctatt agagcctaga gagcgtgttt ggcttttcgg tgatactatt ttgtgaatat
   115921 tattgatttg ctcctcttgg taagagcttt ccacgaagga aatcacatct tgcaatgttt
   115981 tacgaagcga atacactgca ttcattccta ttcccgctgt tataatgggt ttatcatctc
   116041 tgttctcact aataagatta accccaccaa aagtattttc attgtacgtc atcactgttt
   116101 taaaactacg gatatttatg ataaaccgga gagcctgaat ggcgtggata taaaagtgtt
   116161 caaaacgcgt gggagtaatt tgttcgcgag caactacagt ttcattatag tttttcatga
   116221 taagctgtac cccgggcata tctgaaagtt gtaccggatc atttcccagt aattttcttg
   116281 taccgtatag gattttaaac tcgggggagc cactttcaag gttcgggtaa agaagaggat
   116341 catatacctc attattctcc attcttaggt cacgcaaata atagagtgaa agtgaaaatg
   116401 gcatgagagg ttccttatta tatcgggaca tatagttttg aatgaagtgt tcttctgttt
   116461 caagatagat gggatgatcg gtaagctcat gtaggacctc catggcagag tttgctaggg
   116521 taagggagcc tctaatgacg ccgttaatca ctgcaatcaa tcgttttcgc acaatatcgt
   116581 tggtgttatt ttgcgcgtct cctagaggca taagggtaat atcggggcga aatacgctcc
   116641 caatacctcg cagggccgcc tgaccgatgg atagtcctgt attgggaaca ttgatattat
   116701 tatagtaaat aatagcatca ttattggctc ctaagagtgc cataagatta ggacgagcca
   116761 gttggacttt agtgtattgt ataaattgtt ttaaaagctc cccctggcta ataagaatat
   116821 taaacatttt gttatatagt ggaagattgg ctctataatt ttctttaagg taaataggaa
   116881 tttctgttaa cgtagaaata agatgctgac tcaggccttg gcggttggta tccttaatta
   116941 accgctgaag catgagtccc aaagacagaa gaagcaccga ctgctctgtg ggatcgcccc
   117001 tatggccaaa ggcgatgtta tcgcgtgcta ggtcggggtg agcatacccc agctccatca
   117061 ctgcctggct aaaatttcca ttagcgaagg cattgataag atttagatat atttttccgc
   117121 tgggagcgtc ataaaaccgg gcaatgtacg aggctacgag ctggttgaac accatcatca
   117181 tgctacgatt atttcgaata ccatagtctg atccatatag acgataacgt cgaagattat
   117241 ttgcggcatt attgacattg gcataggctc taggtgcagg cgctacagcg gtccagaagc
   117301 taagagcatt ttcctcctgg gcgttattgg tacgaatgag attagagagt ctaaagtctc
   117361 ctagtgccac ctgctctaca cggagtccag agttgttatc caaagcatcg taaaacacga
   117421 gtctactgaa tactctcccg tattgttcat agcgctcaga aagttcggga ttattattta
   117481 tttgaatatt agctgcgtct cttctttgcg ccccacctcg aagatgtagt acattataag
   117541 gctttgtaag caagatgtag gttttattaa tgatttggtt aaccccctcc aggcccaatt
   117601 caccgccagg aagcggcctt cctccggcat cggtgggtgg tttaataagc ttgtcaatca
   117661 aatgttcttc caaccaataa aatgagcctg gattggatct attttcatag tattgaataa
   117721 tgtttttatc aatatgcggg cgtagaagat caagaaaata cttggtgtca gccatcaaag
   117781 aatcaattaa ggaaataaga cctgtaaaat ctaaatgcac atgagcggtg ctagtttcgg
   117841 gaaagcgaac ttgaaccaat ttgttaaagc tagaggtcat ttcgaaaata ttggtcagca
   117901 ggagctgcat gattcgctga ttgtctacca aatatcttgc ggccaactct tgttccggac
   117961 gaattcctcc accagcagga atacccacat attgttcaat ccaggcaaaa agagtctctg
   118021 tagttagatt ttggtcttgg ggtagagtcg gatcggtcgt aggatcaggg tacaccatag
   118081 aaagtcgcgc atcgtttgcc ttaatgacca atcccggatt tctaatctca gagatgtccc
   118141 cgtgtcttct tcccagccag tcaataagat tggcatggtt cacgttggcg gcctgcgtct
   118201 ctcgtaacca ttcgacaatg cttttttgaa tcatatccag atctaaagcc ttaatattat
   118261 tacgaaaggt attaaggagc acgtaaatag cactcaataa gttaagacct gtaataacgg
   118321 tttcgtgaaa cagaaatatt ttgttaacat ctgtatccgc tagcgactca gagccctgaa
   118381 taagttttga aacgatttga attttgtcgg tgtgctcctt tttaagttca tttgtggcct
   118441 gctgaatgag ttcctggtag gaaacttttc ctaattcttg ttgcagacta ggatcttcaa
   118501 acatttcact aagctgtttc ctaaattttt gtaccaagtc ccactgggag ttgggctgca
   118561 gcattcctgt ttggacatcc acggaatcta tattgtatag tgccgggcgc cacttggggg
   118621 tgggctgaga tgaaggacca ataaacctat cggagggaag taattgcgaa gattgtgtat
   118681 agccgtcctc atctggaaga atggagtagt tggtttgatt catcattcca aagtcattca
   118741 tggttcgcgc ttcctgaaca atgcgttgaa atttttccca ctcggtgcgt gtaatgacac
   118801 cgaacctgcg gtttatttca tttacaaagt ggataagcgc ctttttgacc gcttcttgtt
   118861 cgccatactc caagttaaag tgttggtaaa tgacgtttat ttctttaata agctggcgaa
   118921 tttcggtttc tgagtagtca ccaatattaa taagctcaat aggacgcata aagataacgc
   118981 gaataagtcc tgaaaagatt ccctccagtt cgggtagcat cgagatttgc acattttcat
   119041 ctctgaagga aaacagtttt tggtaaaatt cggcgagtcg ggggaggcgg aagtaaagcc
   119101 ccgctgcctc gggaatcacc tcgggctcta gctcatcggc acctcccagg atcatacgcg
   119161 tgggtataag tttgtacacg ggctcgggtc gttcaaacat gtcgtaaatg cctaacacaa
   119221 taaaaatctt agcagccata cttttaagca tgaaggtgaa gaagacgtcc tcagtttccc
   119281 atcgggttga tagggcgtcg ttgactctca cagtagagag gtagacccgc tgagatgcct
   119341 cctcggcagt ctgtgcaagc gctacccttt gtcctccaat ttgtgtttga tttagatttt
   119401 tgagtcccac ggaaagtgcg gaatgttgaa tatattcaag caaggtttta taaatttgca
   119461 aaggcgacat gggcaccgtt tgccgcagct cctctcctcc gagcatgtcc ccgatccgag
   119521 caaaggcatt gatgatattt ttaagcgcct gaaagttgga gagagagcgc ccgataaggt
   119581 cgcgaatgtt tttggcctgg cttgctctga cgggacggag ggtaccgacg ccccgtccct
   119641 gctggatttc agccgcaact ttttcgtagt agtggcccgc aggagcatta tccgtaaaga
   119701 cgttggagtc attgcctgcg gaggtcggaa aactttcaaa gacctgtgca agagtgtccc
   119761 ctgttgcctc cgtgaaccat cgtcctataa tgcgcacccc atccagcatc tgctggactg
   119821 tttggataga atctatgttg tttacaaatg ttttggtaat gtttttaagg taaaggtcca
   119881 gcccttccag agctcgatag aaccggcgtt ttacgtcata ctccagctcg atggcgctta
   119941 tagttgcctt ccagtctact tcctgagcgc ctccagggtt tgggcctacg tgtcctctgg
   120001 caaggtctac agccggagaa ttaatgcgcg catttttttc cgtatccaac tgcatgaggc
   120061 gtcccgcaat agcgtctccg agaatggtgg catagttttc ctcgtaggat tgaaactcct
   120121 gtttgttatg cgttaaattg gagtaaatct gggccacata gtagtaatac ataaaagtgt
   120181 taattgcctg gttgaggtca acctgcgacc gcgcggcctt gctgagcccg agctcctcca
   120241 ccgttagggc agcaccgcct acctttgtac actcacagtc ctccccaccc ccatactttt
   120301 tttgcacgat atcggtataa aaatcaataa tctgcagcaa gcgaaagcag gagtcataaa
   120361 gatttttaaa attagggtcg gttttagcca actcctctaa aacatttttc acaagcgtaa
   120421 gctgtatcaa gaaggtttcg cgttcttccc gtgcggccgc gttattataa aaaccgataa
   120481 ggcttaggtc aagcgcgatg gtgcccatat cattaatgcg cgagagagca tctcgaagct
   120541 tcgttatgtt cggcgtcaag gcaatttcct taacgagttt catgcctatt tttttcacat
   120601 tttccaaaaa gtcgttatag gcctgtgtgc ttttgttcaa aaattccatg aggatgtgct
   120661 ttctatccag tctttgcgct tccatccttt tatcaagtgg cgttttctcc tcatcgcccc
   120721 cctttttggc acaattgttc tcaaggattt tatggcgttc gttaaaggtc tgtcgcaata
   120781 ggttcacggc tttttcaaac tcggcaatgt tttctgctga gacaaggcca ctaaatcttt
   120841 tgaggtcaag ctccttatca aactccgccc agtttttgct atgaaggtac tgttcaacct
   120901 tgagtcctac tcgttgaaga gccttattaa ttttattcgc aacagtcgcg gcaatgccta
   120961 gattacaaag tgtgtacgaa agtacttttc cgaaattttt ggttcctaag acactatttg
   121021 tatcatttaa aattttaata atatccactt catccgtctt cagtttatca agttcctttt
   121081 gggtgggcgt taagatattg tcaatgaaat tggttaaaat gttgatttgc aggttttgtt
   121141 catttaaaag tcgacgatat actgcttcaa tcatggtgac cgcattaatg acttcctcgt
   121201 tgggggctgc tttggttacc tccgtcacca tgcgctcgtg aagttgctta atggcgtcgc
   121261 ttaacagttt gatgttttca agtgtatttt ctatactgcc gtgtacatca agatactccg
   121321 cgcgcagtcc gtgcgttagg gagttgatgt acagaactat ttgtcggcat atactggcgg
   121381 ccccttcggt ggtatctatg agcttatcct gacctaaatc aataaattcc tggttaatgg
   121441 cgtctgcaat cattttacag atggtctcct gtttttccgc attttttaca aaagtggagc
   121501 cggctcgagg atcgggcagt tgttttttga tatctttaag aatatcttcg atgggctgct
   121561 ttgtgtccac tttgaaccct attttggaaa tcgccttgat aatcccctcg ataatccgca
   121621 gctttgcttt actcgatacg gagtctatgt gataatcttt aatgtgttgt acgggatttt
   121681 tgtccccccc gccattaaaa tatcctcctc cagaaaaaga acgagtttgt ctttgtatat
   121741 gatcttgtaa cttcgcatat aaatttgctt ctgatgaaag cggtggtcta ctagacgttg
   121801 aagatccacg gttacccatt ataataaaaa aaaataaaga tttaaaacta caaatatttt
   121861 gctgtccatg gaccaatcaa ttaggactgc aaaccaatca ggattgccac taaaacatta
   121921 aatgtaggca agataaaact ctattttttt tttaaaagtt taatgaccat gagtcttacc
   121981 tcctcttttt cttcctcttt tagagggctt ccataaattg tttgaatata gttatgtgct
   122041 ctaatgacct tgttaaaatc aggtgccttt ccatactgtt caatgtgttg cacagccttt
   122101 tgtgcaagcg catacagctt ggtgtccttg ggtgtctctg atgagggctc ttgctcaaac
   122161 agcgtttcaa aggatgatgt gcattcatta gtttcatggc tatccgcttt atgaccatta
   122221 gtttcatgat tgctctctaa ggatgttgaa gatgttgatt ccgcctcctc ttcaaacagc
   122281 acatgcagga tcatattcca ttcttcttga gcctgctgtt cagtatatcc ctgtcctgca
   122341 tagatgcgag catttctcac aatatcatac ttaacagtac tgagcagtgt ttttatagcg
   122401 gttgtaacaa ttctaccgct attgataatc tcaacagaaa accaggtata caggctaccg
   122461 gcatgaaaca caacttgtga ggatgctctt aaatccgttt tgaagattac ctccattttc
   122521 atggatatat ttaaaataaa atccattcaa ttttaaaatt ataaaataat aagaagatgc
   122581 cctctaacat gaaacagttt tgcaagattt ctgtatggct acagcggcac gatccggatc
   122641 tattagaaat tatcaataac ctatgtatgc ttggcaattt atccgcggca aagtacaaac
   122701 acggagtgac cttcatttat cccaaacagg caaagatacg tgatgaaata aaaaaacatg
   122761 cctattccaa tgacccctca caggccataa agaccctaga atcactcatc cttccatttt
   122821 acattcccac cccaatggag ttcaccgggg aaatcggctc ctacaccgga gtgaaattag
   122881 aggtcgaaaa aaaggaagcg aataaagttg ttttgaaaaa tggggaagca gtcctgatac
   122941 ctgcggctga ttttaaaccc tttcctgatc gccggctagc ggtctggatc atggagtcag
   123001 gctctatgcc cctagaaggg cctccctata agcggaaaaa agagggtgga gggaatgacc
   123061 cgccgatttc aaagcatatc tcgccgtata ctccgcgcac gcgtattgcc attgaggtag
   123121 aaaaggcctt cgatgaatgt atgcgtcaaa actggtgtag tgtcaataat ccctatcttg
   123181 ccaaatcggt ctccttgctg tctttcttgt cgctcaacca tcccaccgag tttattaagg
   123241 tcctgccgct tatagacttt gaccccttgg tgacctttta tctacttctt gagccgtata
   123301 aaacgcatgg agatgacttt ttaattccgg aaacaatttt attcggcccc accggatgga
   123361 acggcacaga tctgtatcaa agtgccatgc tagaatttaa aaagtttttt acgcagatta
   123421 cccgccaaac ctttatggat atagccgata cggccactaa ggaggtagat gttcccatat
   123481 gctactcaga tcctgaaacc gtacattcct atgctaatca cgtgcgtact gaaattttgc
   123541 atcataacat ggtaaacaaa gttacaacgc ctaacctggt cgtacaggcc tacaatgagc
   123601 tcgagcaaac caacacaata cgacattacg ggcctatttt cccggaaagt accatcaacg
   123661 cactgcgttt ctggaaaaag ctgtggcagg atgaacagcg gtttgttatc catggcctgc
   123721 accgcacgtt gatggatcaa cccacctatg aaacctctga gtttgcagag atcgttagaa
   123781 atttacgttt ttcgcgtccc ggcaataact atataaacga gctcaatatc acaagtcctg
   123841 ctatgtacgg cgacaagcat accaccggag atattgcgcc caatgatagg tttgccatgt
   123901 tggtggcctt tattaacagc actgactttt tatataccgc gattccagag gaaaaggtgg
   123961 ggggaaatga tacacaaacc ggtccccaaa ccagtagcct tacagatcta gttccaacac
   124021 ggctacactc ttttttaaac cataatctaa gcaaactcaa aatattgaat cgtgcgcagc
   124081 aaacggttaa aaatattctt tcaaatgatt gtcttaatca actaaaacat tatgttaaac
   124141 acacgggaaa aaatgaaata ctaaagatac ttcaagaata accatgttga ttcctgtggt
   124201 gtgttttacc tgtgggtttc ctattggaac ctacgcggca atttttgata aggctcgtac
   124261 cgagtatatt aaaaccaaaa tgggcggaac attaccgcaa aatatcccat tagatgcctc
   124321 tctccaaatt gagctaaaag acctcattac ggctctggga atcccaatgc gggtgtgttg
   124381 tcgcacgcat ttaattacta cgttggatta tcgtaaatat tattaaccgg taaaattgaa
   124441 aaactatttt taaggttact agtaaaaatg actacaatct ttcacgcaga tgaccttcta
   124501 cacgcactgc aacaagcaaa agcagaaaaa aatttttctt ctgtattttc tttagattgg
   124561 gataaattac gcatagcgaa gcgcaataca tcggttaaat atgttacggt tcatgtaatg
   124621 gtaaaaggca aaaaagctcc gctaatgttt aactttcaaa atgaaaaaca tgtaggaaca
   124681 atttctccca gtaccgatga agaggttatc cggatgaatg ctgaaaatcc aaagtttttg
   124741 gtgaaaaaac gtgacaggga tccctgttta cagttcaaca aatacaaaat ctcgccgccg
   124801 ttggaagatg atggtcttac tgttaaaaag aacgagcagg gtgaagaaat ctaccccggc
   124861 gatgaagaaa aatctaagtt gtttcaaatt attgaactgt tagaagaagc ttttgaagac
   124921 gctgtgcaaa aaggtcctga aaacatgaaa acaaaaaata ttataaaatt agtgcaaaga
   124981 aaaatttcta gtaacgcagc taaaaatgca gacaaatctt tgccaaatcc tattgcacgc
   125041 attcgtatta aagtcaatcc cattacaaac atgttggcac caatattgct tgataaaagt
   125101 aagcccatta ctttacagaa tggtaagaca agctttgaag aactgaaaga taaagacggc
   125161 gttaaagcca atccggataa cattcataag cttattgaat cgaattctat acatgatggc
   125221 atcattaatg ctagatctat ttgcatcagc agtatgggca tttcatttcc gctttgcctg
   125281 gagatgggag tggtaaaagt ttttgaaaaa aataatggga ttgatgtgga ctccatttat
   125341 ggcccagacg atattacaaa tcttattaat caggttgcta ttgcttaaac agcttgctta
   125401 aacaaactta taaacgtttt ttaggtacgc gatacgtaaa ccctaattct ttaataagtt
   125461 ccctttcagt agtaattttt agaggtacta atgtttgatt tttaaataat ccatactggt
   125521 ttagcttata gttctttttt tttaacgcgg ctcgaattct gatcagataa gaaacagggc
   125581 ccgtaaaatg aaatattgcg tatggctttt cctcggctaa ggccgtaaaa agatcaagtt
   125641 gatacgtctt tttttcccat tcaataaaaa gcacacattt tcgttctccg cagactttta
   125701 cagaaaaaga aagacccttt atgcggatgt tgggcaggac gtgttttaaa agtttttttt
   125761 ctgaaacaat aataagaagg tccacgtcat taagcatttt ctcttcgcgt cttaagctac
   125821 caacagctat gatgtttttt gataaaattt ttataagttg tccattatac tcaaacgcaa
   125881 gtcgggaacg caaggcattt acaatttttt ttccttgagt aagcgttaac attttatatt
   125941 taatattaaa atcttttcat tttatatatt atatacgcaa aatggcactt gatggttcaa
   126001 gtggtggagg ctctaatgta gaaacattac ttattgtagc aatcgttgtg gttatcatgg
   126061 caatcatgct ttactatttt tggtggatgc ctcgccagca gcaaaaaaaa tgtagcaagg
   126121 ctgacgaatg cacatgtact aacggaagct gctccctaaa aacaagctaa aacatgtatt
   126181 tatgcataca taaatacata catatacacg catgcacgca tgtaaatgcc atataaaaat
   126241 acgtaaatac tttataaaaa ctataacata tcaatcatgg aatcaacact tttataattt
   126301 tccgtaatat atttttcgtc cataatgatg tcagagtaca tggtccctat gcgaggaaca
   126361 gagcccataa gggtaggggc ggcaatgccg taaatagggt tcacggcgga gtcaatcgca
   126421 gcatccgtca agacctggac tggagacgac aaggccattc gcaacaacac gttggaaggt
   126481 tctcttgcat taagtcccgc cttttctaaa gaggtaacct gtccggttct tgtcatgaga
   126541 tctgcgtaca taagcagatg acgatggttg ggacccttgt cccccataac cgttctaatt
   126601 tcactgataa ttttttgtcg cgccgcttct atgccataaa gctccatggt gtctcctata
   126661 gaggacgaca cgatggtgta tgggtcaatg ttatcatcaa gcattgcacc aaaaatattt
   126721 gtcccatttg ttttgatggc gtagatattg tctagtctta ccagctttcc ctgggcatcc
   126781 acacggtggc gcataagctt aacaacattc gcatttttga tgccgggtat tcctctaatc
   126841 gtgctattta ataatttatc caccaaattt acggcaattt tttcatccgt agccattcgg
   126901 gtattggtac tgcgtctaaa ggcgctttcc cgtagatata tgcgaataat aatgggaatg
   126961 cctgaggccg tgttttccac agaatgcatg atgtaggtgt tggggtgttt ggctcttaga
   127021 ctattcacaa tactttctag gctaatgctt tttaggatca tggttgtttt atttaattcc
   127081 aagcggatac accagtttgc aatatcctcc gggggctgta gcagaggatg gttttccaga
   127141 aaatccgtca tccattccac atcacttgca aaatcggggt acatcacatt tttttttgtg
   127201 cttgaatacg tttcgtacaa tagatgccac tgcagtatca gtcgttcaaa cgttataagc
   127261 tctatgctgt tcgcaatttc ttgcgcatat gttttgtttg tttccacttc tgggtttttt
   127321 agacgtaaaa gcatttcaga ggattgttca gcctctacag gcttcgcgct aaagatctcc
   127381 tggggccgca caatgcccga cttgttggtt ccccccgcca cggagcggtg gtgggagtcc
   127441 agcatatatt gagtcaaggg ctctgatacg gactgcgctg ctaggattcc cactgcctca
   127501 ccgtagttaa tgagactttg ggtatattgt agccttatga ggtccaggat ggcactcatc
   127561 tgctcgcagg ttatgtttaa tgttttgacc gttgccagtt caatgcgaat aagtatgcgc
   127621 atcagagagg cggccctttt aagataaacg ggtatgggcg tctgtagccg ttcctgaata
   127681 ttgttaataa acacgtatgg aagatttttg caaaacgttt tgaccatcgt gtacttttgc
   127741 agaatacttt tttcatcgaa gggaagcacg ccgctggtag agctcagtag aatgtttttc
   127801 acgatgctgg ccacgtttac cggcacctgt ctaacatctg taagcagctg actgaaatta
   127861 aaattttcga tgtttaggaa gatctgtcga tatttatctc tatccttttt aaggcgtgaa
   127921 aattcttctt caaacaaggg agattgtatc ccggtgtact tgaatttgtc ttcgagttcc
   127981 tgatccgaca gcatgatggt ttcaaaccgc actgtttcaa gttggcgcgc atcaaggccg
   128041 tcctctccgt acaactgctg cacaagacga gtatcaatgg aaacccgtcg gtaataatcc
   128101 acaatacagg actgaaggcc aaagatggct ttacgattgg catagcctgt agacgatgtc
   128161 gatagtgctt tgttgatcaa gtcgaatctt ccattcattt ccccaaagat aaattcaggg
   128221 gaggtaaggc ccgcaatgta gctgttgcag atgaacccgt aggcctgcgc ctccagggca
   128281 aacctggggt agtacaccag ggtcctgccg aaggaaaact ggggttgaat gcgttgtgta
   128341 ttaatttcaa tttggccgat gcccgccatg atgtgaatca tattggggtt tgagcccttg
   128401 gcgcccgtgg ccaccatctg aaaaagccca tttgtttccg gattaatgga attcataatc
   128461 ggctttaaaa tcctatcggg aaatttaagc gcattcagct gcaatttttc gtagaagtca
   128521 tgcgttgtca ggcctatagg cggcatgatg tctccatgaa gcagccggtt gtttatttcc
   128581 tccgactcaa gcagcagttc attgataatt tcttggacct cctgatgtgc ctccggggtt
   128641 aaaagcatgt cggccgtgga caccgtgaat ccggcgttgc gcacgtagtt cagggcgagc
   128701 tgctgggtcg caaatatcat tttcagagcc tgctgcggtc catacctacg cgaaataagg
   128761 tgatagattc cgccggagga gcctgccccg actgcctttt tgtcaaggac gccttcaatg
   128821 agttcaccgt tgcgtatttg cgtagaaatg tcctgtttat tataatgcat gtacggcgca
   128881 tacacttctg agtaccatgt gggggctcgt tggtagttga tgggggtctg cttcagtagc
   128941 atagatacaa ccaatttgcc atctagcagg tccgttgggg agtagttggc aaaacagggt
   129001 gggtcagttt gggttgtttg aaataacccc atagcgtgca gtttgttcat cacatttttc
   129061 cccatggggg tgttcgtgcg tgtaagcaaa aaacttccca cggtggagtc ctgcacctgc
   129121 ccattaacag gacccgagct cttcgtggaa atgaaccagt ttcgcacgga acaaagtagt
   129181 tcggcctcaa cgcggctcat gacgctccag ggaacccaga gattcatctg gtccccgtca
   129241 aagtccgcat tataccaggc acacgcgctg acattcattt gaaacgtaga aatttttggg
   129301 ttttcaagga ccacaatccg gtgaactcct atgctgcttc tttcgagaga aggctggcga
   129361 ttaaaaaacg cgacgtcgcc ggtgacgaca tcacggtaaa gaatgtctcc cacctccagc
   129421 ctaaagtctt gtttgagacc ctcaatgtcg tgaacggatt gtgttatctg tttatacact
   129481 cttgaacatc cagggtactg gcgctttcca tttaaaaaat agggcattaa tctattaatg
   129541 ttataatgct gcaccgtttc cgcaacttgc agcgtacgtg caaaggaaat gggatagcca
   129601 acctcgtcca ggtgaaggtc tgaatttccg cagatggtgg atcggctgat cgaccatacc
   129661 tggctgccca gtagggattt gcgaattctt ccctccttgc gaggaagtct tcgcatgatg
   129721 gagggagcgg ggcgggcccc catgacgatc ccacgctttc ctgtgcctcc ctgggttgcg
   129781 gtggtggaaa cggaatccag caaaaagtta tagtaaagtt gctgtatggt ttgcaaattg
   129841 cggtcaacat ttaaaggtat tttttggccg cgcacgattt gtaggtcctt cgggatcagc
   129901 agattttttc gaactatata ctgaatcacg ttattaatgt catgaaagct ttgcgggcct
   129961 gacccgattc ccaatctgat gccagggcgt atgctaatgg gggggatctg aatggccttc
   130021 agcacaagtt tttcggggtg ggagttttta cttcgcccca gttttacaac ggtgtcgtag
   130081 gttacgcgtg aaaaaatctc tctgatgatc tgcgggtata gtttgtcaat cttgccctgc
   130141 tgatctaccc aaaaggtaaa atagtcttcc gagtccttaa taatcttagg atgtataacc
   130201 ttacagacgt agcactgctt tccttcggtt tggcttgaag ccgcttcagc aagacgctta
   130261 ggcctaataa ggtgctcgta cctctttagg tcaacaatgg gagccccgca attgaggcat
   130321 ataaccctta gccatcgtcg tatttcggcg atgaagagcg gctgaagaac cggagcatgc
   130381 atctgcagta tccctgggtg ccccatgcac tgcttgcgct ggtgtgagca ggtgatgcat
   130441 ttataatggt gatcggtggt tcccattcgt gcgtcataaa tacccccctc ggcgggtagg
   130501 gtaccctcaa ataaattgga aatggtaacc tccataacgc cttgcctttt atgatcattg
   130561 tcaccggcaa tattgaactg tacggcggct atttcggcgt atccagcctc catatttctg
   130621 ctaaatacat aataaaactt caaatgttaa aaaaaaaata actattctcc gcatcagttg
   130681 ttaaataatt tctaaaacat ttatcggttc acgaaaacct accgcacggg cctgaagagg
   130741 aatgccggtt ttggaggaaa gctcggcata ttccacagta agctcctttc cataaagatg
   130801 ttttttaaat aaggcaggcg tgagtttttg aaaaagagca taacgatccg cgtacgtcaa
   130861 atgcttagga gtcactacaa aacgcttttt gtttggcagt tcgcaaaccc ataaaatggc
   130921 gcctaagtcc ttcccttttt ttccctgagt atagtccacc aaaataaatt cagcatctag
   130981 cagtggtttc agcttggcaa gatggggtga atgatagttg ttgtatcccg gctcataggg
   131041 cccattggca ttgcgtacga tggctccctc gtagccctcc ttaataaact gcgttttaag
   131101 cctaagggcc tcatcctcat ccttaatgct aaaattttca acttgatgga taaaggtaaa
   131161 atcttctttt tgtttaaaaa tatttgttaa cagttgttgt ctcttgttag aaggcatttg
   131221 aagctgatca ctccaaaagc agtcaaacac gtaaaagtgc agctcggagg aatctgcctt
   131281 tgcgttggcc tgtcccgcga tccattgcag aggtttatgg tgcaaataaa gctcgccatc
   131341 caaatatacc ctcacgtcta taaataaata aagctgttta agctcttttt taatattgtc
   131401 aagacccaaa aattcctttt ccgtgcgcga atacaggaga atacttccat cgccctgctg
   131461 gcaggccaca gctcgaacgc cattgcgctt gcgctgcacg atgggatctg tttcgtcttc
   131521 aaaaaatgtc ttaggaatga tattaaaatg ttttatcagc ataggaggga tcattccttt
   131581 atttgtgtgg gctccccgct tctgtctggc atggcgatta tacttactaa gggcatcctt
   131641 gaatgcctgg tggaccactg ttgtggcatt ttttttaccc aagttttttc cctcggtaac
   131701 acgggtcgtt tttgaaatcc gcatcgctcc ctcttccacg aaaaattttg tgaaaatttc
   131761 ggcaacggcg tcttttacat ccgtggaaaa catctcatcc gtaatgggaa ggatcgtgtt
   131821 gtgctgcatc acttgcacgc aaatgatcca tgaggctttt tttccgcttt tagtttcaga
   131881 ctcaatcgga ggaaaacaaa aaacattgtt tgaaagctgc ccaggaaatt gatttagcat
   131941 ggtttttaac aattaagaaa ggctatcaat ttttttataa attgaatagt tatttcaaat
   132001 ccaatatggc ttctttagag aatttagtgg cacgatatca gaggtgcttt aatgaccagt
   132061 ctcttaaaaa cagtactatt gaacttgaaa tacgttttca acacataaat tttttattat
   132121 tcaaaaccgt atatgaggca cttgtggcgc aagagatccc cagcaccatc tcccacagca
   132181 tccgctgcat caaaaaggtt caccatgaaa accactgccg agaaaaaatt ttgccgtcgg
   132241 ataattttta cttcaaaaaa cagtctctca tgttttttaa gttttcggag cctgcatctc
   132301 tgggctgtaa ggtctcgctg gccatcgagc agcccattcg taaatttatc ttggactcct
   132361 ccgttctcgt tcggctcaaa aatcgtacga cctttcagat atctgaactt tggaaaatag
   132421 agcttaccat tgtgaagcag ctgatgggaa gcgaggtctc tgcaaagctt accgccttca
   132481 aaacgcttct atttgacacc ccggagcaac aaacggcaaa aaatatgatg acgttaataa
   132541 acccggatga cgaatatctt tacgaaatag aaatagagta tacaggaaag cccgaatctc
   132601 taacggcggc agatgttata aaaattaaaa acacggtgtt gacacttatt tctccgaacc
   132661 atttaatgct aacagcctac caccaggcca ttgagttcat tgcatcccat atactgtcct
   132721 cagaaatact tcttgctcgt attaagagtg gaaagtgggg gcttaaacgc ctcctccccc
   132781 aggtgaaatc catgaccaaa gcggactaca tgaagtttta tccccccgtt ggctactatg
   132841 taacggacaa agcagatgga attagaggca tcgccgtcgt tcaggacacg caaatgtatg
   132901 tggttgcaga ccagctatat agcctaggca ccaccggcat tgaacccctt aagccaacca
   132961 ttttggacgg cgaatttatg cctgaaaaga aagaatttta tgggtttgat gttatcatgt
   133021 atgagggcaa tctgttgacg caacaggggt ttgaaacaag aatcgaggct ttaaacaagg
   133081 gcattaaagt cttacaagcg tttaacataa aagcagaaat gaagcccttt atttcgctaa
   133141 caagtgcaga tcccaacgtg cttctcaaaa actttgaaag cgtttttaag aaaaaaactc
   133201 gcccatattc cattgatggc atcattttag tagaacctgg caattcttat ctaaatacaa
   133261 atacgtttaa gtggaagccc acctgggata acacattaga ctttttggtg cgaaaatgcc
   133321 cggaaaattt aaatgtacca gagtacgcgc ccaaaaaaag cttttcgctg catctactat
   133381 ttgtaggtat ttccggggag ctttttaaaa aattagcgct aaattggtgc ccaggataca
   133441 caaaactgtt ccccgttaca cagcgcaacc aaaactactt tccggtacaa ttccagccat
   133501 ccgattttcc attggcattt ctttattacc acccagatac gtcgtcgttt tccgatatag
   133561 acggaaaggt tcttgaaatg cgttgtctta agagagaagt caattacgtc agctgggaaa
   133621 ttgtaaaaat ccgggaggat aggcagcagg atcttaaaac aggcagctat tttggcaatg
   133681 atttcaaaac ggccgaactc acatggctta actatatgga tcccttttcc ttcgaggaac
   133741 tggcgaaggg cccttctgga atgtacttcg ccggtgctaa aaccggcata taccgtgctc
   133801 aaacggcact tatttccttt attaaacaag aaatcattca aaaaataagt caccaatcct
   133861 gggtgatcga tcttggaata ggaaaggggc aggacctagg gcgttaccta gatgcaggga
   133921 taaggcatct tgttgggatc gataaggatc aaaccgcgct cgcggagctt atttatcgaa
   133981 agttttcgca tgctacgacc cgacagcaca agcacgctac caacatttat gtgttgcatc
   134041 aagacctcgc cgagcctgct aaggaaatca gcgaaaaagt acaccaaatt tacgggtttc
   134101 ccaaggaggg agcctcttcc attgttagca acctgttcat tcactatctt atgaaatcct
   134161 cgcagcaggt ggaaaaccta gccgttctgt gccataaact tcttcagccg gggggaatgg
   134221 tgtggtttac cactatgctg ggagaacggg tcttagaatt acttcatgaa aataggatag
   134281 agctcaatga agtatgggag gcgcgcgaaa atgaggtagt taaatttgct attaaacgcc
   134341 tctttaaaga ggatgtccta caggaaacgg ggcaagaaat tggagtccta ttgcccttca
   134401 gcaatggcga cttctacaac gaatatcttg tgaacacagc gtttttaatt aaaatattta
   134461 aacatcacgg cttttccctg gttcaaatgc agtcctttaa agaatggatt ccagaatttc
   134521 aaacctttag taaaagttta tataaaattc ttacagaggc cgataaaact tggacaagcc
   134581 tttttgggtt tatttgcctg cgcaaaaatt aaattttttt tcataacaag tactatccag
   134641 gttttaaaga aatatccaag aatagcatat ggatactgcc atgcagctga aaacatctat
   134701 tggtttaatt acttgtcgta tgaacaccca aagcaaccaa atagaaacca ttctggttca
   134761 aaaacgttac agccttgctt tttcagaatt tattcattgt cattactcta taaattctaa
   134821 tcacagtcat ctgattaaaa tgttcaataa catgacaatt aatgaacgat tgcttatcaa
   134881 aacattggat tttgaccgca tgtggtatca tatttggatc gaaactccag tatatgaact
   134941 ataccacaaa aaataccaaa aatttaaaaa aaattggctt atcccggata atgggaaaaa
   135001 gcttatttca ttaatcaacc aagcaaaggg ctcaggaaca cttttatggg aaatccctaa
   135061 gggtaagccg aaggaaaacg agtcggacct tgcctgtgcc atacgagagt ttgaggaaga
   135121 aactggaatt gcccgcgaag attaccagat tctcccagca tttaaaaaat ctatgtcata
   135181 ctttgagggt aaaacagaat ataagcatat atacttcctt gcagtgttat gtaagtcttt
   135241 ggaggaaccc aatatgaatc tttctttaca atacgaaacc cgaattgccg aaatttctaa
   135301 aatttcttgg caaaatatgg aggctgtacg ttttattagc aaacgccagt cattgaacct
   135361 ggagcccatc atcgggcctg catttaattt tattaaaaac tatttacgat acaaacacta
   135421 ggaatgcact taggatgccg cactaggtgc cgcatttagg aatgccgcat ttaggaatgc
   135481 cacatattat gacgcacaag agtacaacat cgccggagat ttaataccta tacacgttta
   135541 tgtatgtaca tccgccttca tttaatatat tgtgtggatg tacgatgtat ttattttaac
   135601 aaaaaaatat tatttttttt tgtattttac tcgtcatcct cctctatttt tataaactca
   135661 gtaatatcaa aagtagcttg tggggcttta gatgattcat attgattatc tctgtgaagg
   135721 ttaatctcca tgaggttaac ctcatgaggg ttaacttcat gagggttaac ttcatggaag
   135781 ttaacctcat ggggattaac acgttcttcg ggttcatcat cactagagaa cctatcgttt
   135841 aactcctcat cattcatcat ctgtaaaaaa tcttccaaac tttcgctatc attaaaatcc
   135901 tcatcatcca taataataat ggtgccttcc tcatcgtttc ctccttgttt cgtgtctata
   135961 taggcctgca tggcattcgc aaaagtatca aagtaggttg gatcagattg ttgctccaaa
   136021 atatggcctt gagtattaaa tgtggttgca tcattattaa atgcttgcaa atatagtaag
   136081 ggatttaaat ccattattat taagcaaaaa aaaatttaaa ttatttttca gccgatgtta
   136141 ggtacattaa gcaactgttt gtgattttaa gtaattgctg atagatgtta agtaatattt
   136201 attgatgtta agtaatattc attgatttta aatactcaac aaccatgatg taaatgctat
   136261 acagcacttt tggattttta atcagatcca gattaatgct aacttctttt gtgatacagt
   136321 ttgtaataat ggtatcctgc tcatcgtttt gtaaaatttc ttttaatata ttttttttga
   136381 tcgggatact aagcaattga ttattttctt ttaagaactc tttttgatat tcaatcgttt
   136441 tattcattga atatttgtat ataactataa ttacaaatgt ttaatgaata gtgtcagcag
   136501 atggttgttt aaaatcatat ttttctttgc tcaataagca tccaaatatt ttcatgacgt
   136561 tttattaact gttcgttatt gaacgtatca caaagatcat tcataaattg cagatagttt
   136621 attatttctt tcaagagagt aagaaacatt acttcagcag aacatataat gggtaattcg
   136681 gtcgtattaa acgaattgtt atcttgttga tatgccaatg gcgaagactt aaaaagatcc
   136741 gggggtcttg cccaaaaccc taggctactg ctcttatttt ttagggcgtc ataaagaaat
   136801 gaaagcacat tgcacggctt aagccgcgac acctccttcc ccttgggccc tttccatatt
   136861 ttaagatcta ggatttcatc ggagcttata gggtaggtat agtaaagttt ttcaaaaaag
   136921 cagatatgct tgaaatcttt tttagaacga ctatcaagaa gcgtttctat aacattaaca
   136981 agttttgtta ggtttaaggc ctgttcctgc gtaagctctt cttgcacgtg atagactgaa
   137041 aaggtatgct taggaatgaa gatactcccc gtggcactgg cctgttgtct gccaggtata
   137101 tagtacacgc tactattagc aagctgtacc ggcacaattt gtcccacctc tgcaacatta
   137161 ttttgtgatt cggacgaagg tattacaata gttacgggtt ccgtcaacag gctttcgcct
   137221 agaataatat tattgtcgtt tttaatgatt ttaacggccg ctattaaatc aaaggcattt
   137281 aagtaagaaa caagagcaga aaatcttacg tgcatatatc cccttccgct attattggta
   137341 cgcataataa aacaagggga gcgttgtatg acaccagtaa tactaataat aaaactgttt
   137401 ttgaaacact tacctacata aatgttttca agctccttca aaagatgagc ctccacattt
   137461 gtacaaaaat tagcaggatc atcaatattc aacgttatct caaaaatttt ttggtcgatc
   137521 atatctataa tatattctgt ctatttcaat ttaaataata gatgaataac cttgtttact
   137581 tattcgtatc acaaagtgcc ctaagatgtg tgtacaaggg acggcatttt gtcgttaaaa
   137641 aggtaaaacc agcggattcc atcctgcatc ccatttggtt gattacgagc ttccatttct
   137701 ttttgcaaaa gggtgttgcg aatgagtaag cagagcttaa tggcactaat ttttgtaaga
   137761 tttaaactga tgcccaattg gtcaacaatt ttttgttgct cctcccgtcc gcgtgtttcg
   137821 catacggctc ccctatttag catgcgaata tcagtaatct cattcttttt taaaacctgt
   137881 atgggtgggc gaattttaaa tttaagggtt tttcccttgc tttccatata gcctatgacg
   137941 atgtcgtttt cttttcgttt gacattaata ttaagcatat aaagcggaat ttcatgccaa
   138001 gttttatctt gacgtgaggt aataagtcgc acggagtctt ccgtggcata gcccactaga
   138061 gtgtcatcat ccccaggcac gtggcttata attttaaaaa tatctggaaa tggctgaata
   138121 tctttttttg aaaaagcgat gaaaaacttt ttataaacct cgataagagc ccccatacct
   138181 gcaagattat ctataataag cgcttctagc attgtatagt gaaacgaagc gggatagtgg
   138241 ataagtacct gttctattgg ctcatcctga aaatctttct gaaacttttc atacaagact
   138301 tggaatggtt ctttggtctg cgagtgttcg agatatttgg tgatacggat gctgtgcatc
   138361 atgggaggct gaaaatcccg aatatacgtt tcgatatcta acaccggttc ctttttatgg
   138421 ttaagcaccg cagcgatgta caaatgctca ggctttgccg gcacatgcat aatggtgcaa
   138481 agacgattct gtatacataa ttctttgcac tgattttttg agtagcacag ggaaatgaga
   138541 gccagcgcga agttgtcctc tgagaagagt ttattatcga tggtaattcc ctgtatgagc
   138601 ttgggcgtgg aaacagcctt ccatagctcg gggtacgtcc acaccgggcg tgccataaac
   138661 aaagatataa taatattaga aattgttttt acctcctgct ctccgtatcc ataggcctca
   138721 aaagtattga ggacggtggc tccgacgttt gccggcgtga tggatggacc aaggggcaga
   138781 ctttccagca taggcttatc gatcttaatc tggtttgtga acccatcgat ggcgtgcttt
   138841 cgcagcgcct tatccccctc ctgtattaaa atgtattctt ttaatttttg tgcatacttg
   138901 gcgagttctg gccccccatc gggtgttgtt gatacgtaca agtaaatggt cacgttgcgc
   138961 tcattggggg gaagctccat gtgtgaattt tttcgcacca cccgcccaaa tacctgaata
   139021 agccggggaa tatcaagggg caaagacata atcatctcgt accgcacggc ttgaaagttc
   139081 aaaccctcca caatcacctt ggacccgatg agaatacgca gctggtggcc ttctagattg
   139141 gacgaggcat taaaaagagc caggcttcgt tcacgtacag caggctctat ttcgctgtgc
   139201 agaatggtga accgtgctgg aataaactgg tggtcgctat gtgtggtgtg gtcatcgcga
   139261 atagcggcgc agatggagca gcgggtagtt cccacagggg acgaaacctc attcaaaata
   139321 ccattacttt gtaaaatttc ttgcaggata aggacccccg acatgcggac ccgattgtgg
   139381 taaattaaaa ttttcccccg gccttgccga ataatggaaa gaatgtcttt catcatttga
   139441 gtgtattttc cactataaaa ggccaatccc gagatatgcg taggtggctg cagcgataga
   139501 aagctgccac tcacattaaa gggggttcta cgcgaaggct caataatttg taccccattt
   139561 tccagaagcc agtctgtgct tgccatggaa agggcggcgg gggtttccgt cgagttgaac
   139621 aggccgtacg ccttgggttc cgtttgtttt gaaaattttg ggttgggaaa cgccatgtca
   139681 taaatgctgt acgcattgct cgagatttta gggtcagggc ccagctgttt aagcgtttca
   139741 agctgataat cagacatggg gcattcgatg aaatgtaagt acggcaacat ttcgtctcta
   139801 taagacaaca tctttccggc aaagattctt tcagggtaat aattggtgtt ggtatccaac
   139861 aaaaaggata cccttccggt gctcagtctt tccacaagag ccagggcatc ctttttccat
   139921 tttacagaat gcccactatt gtcaaatagt tgctggcgct ggaggggctg gccgttgggc
   139981 agctcatgcc gcggaaccaa aaggtttaac aggtcgacgt actccatgac gctcccggtt
   140041 acgggcgttg ccgacatgaa gacggcccgg ggggcctggt ggggtggaaa ggcatccagg
   140101 acatactgta aggcaattcc ataattattt cgttcctgaa tattgtacac gttgtgtatt
   140161 tcatccgcga tgagcagtcc ccccctaagc tgctccatta ttttttgatt gacacgaatc
   140221 aggccgtttg attcggcctc gctgattttt tgcacgaact gagatatatc gttctcattc
   140281 aatgtatctt ctgtttcgtc agaacgatga aacagagaaa gcacatcaaa gtttttctct
   140341 tcacccttac tcgtaatatt gaaaagcttg gatgcaaatt ccttatagcc gtaaaactga
   140401 aaaaagcctc cgcggtttct gtcggttaaa cggcgcttca acgtactaat gaacccattt
   140461 agatgccgtg attcaaccga cgtggtgctg ccagactgct ttgcaatgtg aagaagccgg
   140521 tgtagctcag caacctcctt gtaagaaaca aatcccagct caggacgtct tagcatttct
   140581 gtttgaatga tggcgcgtgt aaagcctacc acgaaaatcc aaggcgcatt ttcaataaaa
   140641 ttcatatagt ggttcatgaa ttgacgcgcg atggcaatcg cggcgatgct ttttcccgtc
   140701 ccggtctgcc agtttaataa aagacgcgag tagggcgtgt tggggttttg aaaattttgg
   140761 acgaaaagct gagcattatg caactggagg cccttaatgg aaggaaaggg cgacgcgtag
   140821 gggtcgcagg ggaaaaacgc tcgtcccccc ttctcgcagc cgggcccacc aatctggaca
   140881 aaatgagacc gcagatcatg aatgagcttt ttttggtcga caggagggga aatcaacgac
   140941 ttaaactcct ttcttcgcgc caattgctgc aaaaagtctg cggcaaccaa ttcgggatac
   141001 gccatattat cataaaaaaa ataaaccttt ttatgaaaag ttttacgata ttctgtattg
   141061 caattgcttt ttatgaatac tgtgaataag cgtatccact tggttttccg acgaaggggt
   141121 attattcttt ttttctgggt ataagataat aataagtata ataattaaga ctaaacagca
   141181 ggcaatgact atcaaactca tattatactt acttttttat aaaaagtatt atatcttatg
   141241 aatgcgcaag ttcagctaat tgttcgtcgc ttggaatgtg ctgctgggag gtggagtttt
   141301 tcctttttct aaagaatact gggaaatggt ggtgaggctc gggttgttgt acatagtagc
   141361 caggaggagg aagtttaggc atggtcgact tgcagtcaac agaccggttg tagtaaacga
   141421 tggcaacgac gataagaata ataaccagca aaatcaaaat gcctaggatg atcgcagtta
   141481 ttccgggata cttcacgatc gtatgggcta aaaagccttg ggtgctttgt ttaattccct
   141541 cgcgggttga cagattatga gaaagcagtg gagaagtttc agtgtccatt tattacaatt
   141601 gaacagttat attaatctca aataaaatat aacacaaaat taattatggc catgcaaaag
   141661 ttatttacgt atatttacga attcattgaa tatcgtaaga tggtgctgtt ggaagaaaaa
   141721 gtaccatatg acaggtttgt tcaaatgata tttaataccg gattttttcg tattaacgcg
   141781 gagacgctga atcacggaat cgtgtccgtg tttatctttg gagcaaacgg caagtacgtc
   141841 caccacggag gcgacatgag aacgctttta acaaatgcgc tgaatgaaaa aaaacaatat
   141901 gaagaattaa ttttaatcgt tgacaagccc attttaggca aaaaaaatat tttggatatt
   141961 atcgtcgagc agcgcgccgc aaaccccacg gttgtaataa acatatatcc ctaccacttg
   142021 ttctgcatta acattcccaa ggtgagcgcc attcctaggc ataagcttat tacccaggag
   142081 gaggcgcaag cgtttttggg tcgcgaatat ctgcagccgc aggacctcat gcaaattagt
   142141 gcgtcggacc ctccggtggt ctggctggga ggaagaccgg gagactttgt gcaaattgag
   142201 cggccctcag agacagccat gcacgctgtt gttatccgct acatcaccaa atccaaaatt
   142261 tgagtccagt gtttaaagat aatgtgttta aagatgacag ctggctaagt aagcatattt
   142321 gtaaaatcat cgatgtcctc tgtggataga gcgctttctt ttgtgcagca gatcttttca
   142381 taagcctcca tgggagatgg tgaggtttga atagtatgta ggtcatgtaa aaactgttgt
   142441 ataatgggat atttgtcctt taaaaactgg ggatgtttca taactggaat tatttggaag
   142501 ataaagacct tccatccaaa gtagccaacc acatttgaca tttcaggaca cgcggtttca
   142561 tagggcatag aatagtgaat catgtactga tctttttggt acaacgtttc taagaattga
   142621 tgaaatgttt ccgcgttgag cgtgccaaaa tcctgaggag cctcggtgta ctcctgtgtg
   142681 gagcagatcg tgatgattcc ccaggcaagc gggagcatgg actctggagg atgaatatca
   142741 gtattggtct cattattcca tcccagctga tgaatgccgc atacgcgaaa catggcctcg
   142801 acatagatgg ccatggaaat aggcggtgaa agggcaaggc cagactgtat ttggggcaca
   142861 tagtaggagg gcaccgagtt ttttattttt cgattaaatg gggactttat ttctaccaac
   142921 acggggatgc gtttcgtggt ttcatagcat acatcgttaa aaattgtttt gatttcccag
   142981 gactgttgag tgtatcccag ggttaggtag caaaatccgt cagggctatt gctatgcccg
   143041 gggtatccca aataggtccc atcaatatgg atattgtcac ctattacggt ggtttggcag
   143101 aacaactcaa gcagatcttt actcacacgc tcaaaaaggg ttccccagtt acaagctgcg
   143161 tggtttaaat tcttcttaaa aagatttgct ttttccgcca aggttatata ataacttttg
   143221 taagggttta aacctaaaac gctagcaagg tcagagccac ccacctgagt gcgacgagtg
   143281 gcatgccagg cattggagcg ctgctgagga gagtctttaa acaggcgcac aaaggtttcc
   143341 attatacttg ttttaacagg aattcaatat aaaaagtcaa catagtttgc aatttttcca
   143401 atctcaagat atagccatac attttttttt ctaattggcg aataagttta agctcatggg
   143461 tttctatatt agcatccgga aatttaaagg cataaagatt tttgaaagac tgatttatag
   143521 aagtatcaag tgatttgtgg tatgttatta gcttcagcat atgtgccaga tcttcaagat
   143581 ggcctaaatt tatacggttt tccacgtggt ggatcatgtc cgccacgtct tgagctccca
   143641 tccaggggat cacaaggtac ccctccttaa agatgattcg tcgcttgctt aaaaaatcat
   143701 gaaaacgttt taaagcttca agaaaggggc agttgggctt tgatcccaaa atgctgacga
   143761 cgatatcctc gggcattatg tattcgcagc gaggatagta gtttacagac tccaattcag
   143821 cggcccgccg ttttatttcg tattttgccc agttattcag agagtactcc acgcccccga
   143881 ccacaacaga catcctatta aaaaataaca ataaaaaacc ttatgaaatc tatgtatagt
   143941 ggccgctaaa tatgtccata ttagaaaaga ttacgtcaag tccctctgag tgcgcagagc
   144001 acattactga caaatatagc tgtttaagta aaaaaataca aaaagagctc acctcttttt
   144061 tgcaaaaaaa agagacattc gggtgcgact cagagtcctg cgtgattacc caccccgccg
   144121 tgaaggccta cgcgcaacaa aagggactgg acctctccaa agaactggag actcggttta
   144181 aggcgccagg tcccagaaac aacacgggcc ttcttacaaa cttcaatatc gatgaaacgc
   144241 tgcagaggtg ggccataaag tacaccaagt ttttcaactg tcctttttcc atgatggact
   144301 ttgagaggat ccactataaa tttaatcaag tggatatggt aaaggtatat aagggggagg
   144361 agctacaata cgtggaaggc aaagcggtga agcgtccttg taacaccttc ggatgcgttt
   144421 taaacacgga cttttcaaca ggtacgggaa agcattgggt tgccatcttt gtggatatgc
   144481 ggggcgactg ctggagcatt gaatatttta attcggcggg caattcccct ccaggtccgg
   144541 ttattcgctg gatggaacgg gtcaaacagc agctattaaa aatacaccac accgttaaaa
   144601 cgcttgcggt gactaatatt cgtcaccagc ggtcgcagac cgagtgcggc ccctatagcc
   144661 tgttttacat ccgagcacgc ctcgacaacg tgtcatacac ccattttata tctactagga
   144721 ttaccgacga agacatgtat aagtttagaa cccatctgtt tcgcatcgca taaactaata
   144781 aagattgaat tctttatagg aataaaaatg gaaacgtttg aaatcagtga tttcaaagag
   144841 catgcgaaga aaaaaagcat gtgggctggt gccctcaaca aagtcactat ttcgggtctt
   144901 atgggggtct ttacagaaga tgaggacctt atggcgctac ccattcacag agaccactgc
   144961 cccgctttgt taaaaatttt tgacgagctc atcgtaaacg ccacggatca tgaaagagct
   145021 tgccataaca aaacaaaaaa agtaacctac atcaaaattt cgtttgataa aggtgtgttt
   145081 tcttgtgaaa acgatggccc gggaatcccc attgtaaagc atgagcaggc cagccttatc
   145141 gcaaagcgcg atgtgtatgt ccccgaggta gcttcatgct attttctagc cggaacaaac
   145201 atcaataagg ctaaggactg tatcaagggg gggaccaacg gcgttgggct gaagctcgcc
   145261 atggtgcatt cacagtgggc cattcttacc accgccgacg gctcgcaaaa gtatgttcaa
   145321 tatataaacc agcgcctaga taacattgag ccacctacca ttacaccctc cagagaaatg
   145381 tttacacgta tcgagctcat gcccgtatac caggaactag ggtatgcaca gcctctgtct
   145441 gaaacggagc aagcagacct ttccgcctgg atttaccttc gcgcctgcca atgcgcggcc
   145501 tacgtgggaa aaggcaccac catttattac aatgataagc cttgcagcac gagctccgta
   145561 atggcgctgg ccaaaatgta caccctagtg actgcgccca atagcaccat atatacggcc
   145621 accattaagg ctgacgcaaa gccctatagc ctgcaccccc tgcaggttgc ggcggtcgtc
   145681 tcccccaagt ttaaaaaatt tgaacacgtg tccattatca acggggtaaa ttgtgtaaag
   145741 ggagaacatg tcaccttttt gaaaaaggcc attaatgaaa tggtcgttaa aaaatttcaa
   145801 cagacgatta aagataaaaa ccgcaaaaca acattacgcg acagctgttc aaacatcttt
   145861 gtcgttatcg tgggttccat tccaggcata gaatggaccg gccagcggaa ggatgaacta
   145921 agcatcgcag aaaacgtttt taaaacgcat tactccatcc cttctagttt tttaacaagc
   145981 atgacaagat ctatcgtgga tattcttctg caatccattt ctaaaaaaga taaccataaa
   146041 cagatcgacg tagacaaata tacgcgtgcc cgcaatgcgg gtggaaaaaa ggcgcaagac
   146101 tgtatgctac tcgcggcgga aggggatagc gcactttccc tgctgcgcgc gggactgacc
   146161 ctgggaaagt ccaacccaag cgggccttcc tttgacttct gcggtatgat ctccctggga
   146221 ggggtcatca tgaatgcctg caaaaaggtg acaaacatta caacggactc tggagaaacc
   146281 atcatggtgc gcaacgaaca gctcaccaat aataaagtat tacagggaat cgtgcaggta
   146341 ttgggtctag acttcaactg ccattacaaa acgcaggaag agcgagcaaa gctgcgatat
   146401 ggctgcattg ttgcgtgcgt tgaccaagat ctggacggat gtggaaaaat tcttggactg
   146461 ctgctggcct actttcacct gttttggcct cagcttattg tccatggttt cgtaaaacga
   146521 ctgcttaccc cgctgatacg tgtgtatgaa aagggcaata ccgtgcccgt ggaattttac
   146581 tacgaacaag agtttgatgc atgggcgaaa aagcagacta gcctggctaa tcatactgta
   146641 aaatattata agggattggc ggcgcacgac acccatgaag taaaaagcat gttcaaacat
   146701 tttgacaaaa tggtgtacac gtttacccta gatgactcag caaaggagtt gtttcatatt
   146761 tattttggtg gggagtcgga gttgcgaaaa agagagcttt gcaccggcgt agtgccgctc
   146821 accgaaaccc agacgcagtc cattcatagt gtccgacgaa ttccttgcag cctgcacctg
   146881 caggtagaca ccaaggccta caagctagat gccatcgagc ggcaaattcc caacttctta
   146941 gatgggatga cgcgggcacg gcgcaaaatt ttagccggag ggttgaaatg cttcgcctcc
   147001 aataaccgcg aacgaaaggt ttttcaattc gggggctacg ttgcggacca catgttttat
   147061 caccatggcg atatgtcgtt aaacacaagt atcataaaag ctgcccaata ctacccgggc
   147121 tcttcccatc tctatcctgt atttataggc ataggaagct ttggctccag gcatctggga
   147181 ggaaaagatg caggatcccc aagatacatc agtgtgcagc ttgcgtctga atttattaaa
   147241 acaatgttcc ccacggagga ctcatggctt ctcccctacg tttttgagga cggccaacgg
   147301 gcggaaccag aatactacgt gcctgtattg ccgcttgcca ttatggagta cggcgccaac
   147361 ccatcggagg gctggaagta caccacttgg gcccgccaac tggaagacat tttggccttg
   147421 gtgagggcct acgtcgataa gaacaatcca aaacacgagc tcctgcacta cgcaatagac
   147481 cataagatta ctgtacttcc gctacggccc tctaattaca attttaaggg tcacttgaaa
   147541 cgattcggcc aatactacta cagctacggc acttacgtcg tctcagagca gcgaaatatg
   147601 attactatta cggagctccc gctgcgtgtt cctacggttg cttacattga aagtataaaa
   147661 aaatcgagta accgcatggc atttattgaa gaaatcgtcg actacagtag ttcagaaacc
   147721 attgaaattt tggtaaagct gaagccaaat agccttagcc ggatcatgga agaatttaag
   147781 gagactgagg agcagaattc tatagaaaat tttctacgtt tacgcaattg tttacattcg
   147841 cacctaaact ttgtaaaacc taaaggaggc atcatcgagt ttaactcata ttatgaaatt
   147901 ttatacgcat ggctgcctta caggcgtgat ctttaccaaa aacgtcttat gcgtgagcgc
   147961 gccgtgttaa agctgcgcct tatcatggaa actgccattg tgcgctacat caatgagtcc
   148021 gcggatctaa atctttccca ctatgaggat gaaaaggagg cgggccgtat tttgagcgag
   148081 cacgggttcc ccccgctaaa ccagtcgctc atcacctctc cggagtttgc caccatagag
   148141 gaactcaacc aaaaagcact gcagggctgt tatacctata tactatcttt acaggctcga
   148201 gaattgctta tcgcagccaa gactcgtcgg gtggaaaaaa taaaaaaaat gcaagcgcgt
   148261 cttgataagg ttgagcagct tttgcaggag tctccctttc ccggcgccag cgtatggttg
   148321 gaggagattg atgcggtgga aaaagctatt ataaaaggaa gaaatacaca gtggaaattt
   148381 cattaaatgc atgctaggct ttattatgac atatagatgt taagcaattc gttcatcaat
   148441 atttttttca agggtttgaa atatttggat aatgttctga atactttttt ctaaaagggt
   148501 tatcaaatct tcttgtgagg ctttatgaat aatggttaac accatttctt gcttgtgggg
   148561 aatacactga taccccacaa agctaatgtc gggaatcatt tcataaatac atgtttttag
   148621 caggtttcca atggtatggg tttcatcttt tatcgtgata atggcctttg ttttttcctc
   148681 atccatagaa aacagcacaa gttccggctg cggctcttca aagttttcat aaattttttg
   148741 aatgttttgg attcggccaa taatgacgcg gcaggcgttt tttaaatatg tccgtatggc
   148801 ctggttgatg cgtggcaacg gtaccgctgg aaagcaaagc cccaggcggt ggtgacgcgg
   148861 gtccgaggtc atagagcttt gcttgtaacc gctaagcgcc atatattctt ttttatccgt
   148921 tggatactgc tcgatgtcaa ggtgggaaaa atgtgtttta acggcaagat taaaggcggc
   148981 atgctttcgt cctatgccct ttttaatata gatatcctct ataatcagcg attttccagg
   149041 ttgtaggaag ccaatctcaa aagtaggatt aaaaatcggg tacttaagct tagggcctgc
   149101 cacctgaatc agatcgcgac tatagatggt tttcacctca cagctattgt ttaaactgcg
   149161 cagagcaaac accagtgtct cattttcggc ataaatcgga atgaaattaa tgcggtttct
   149221 aataaattgt tccgtcataa acaggtccgt ggaatcctcg atcttatacc caccgggctt
   149281 aatatcaagc atatagttgg gaatttcatc ttgcaagacc cgcgataggc cgtggaccgt
   149341 ggctctgttt atgctcttaa aatccatcat aacattgact ggaacgaggg gcaactgctc
   149401 ctcgagctga aatagttttt tggccgcatt tttaataaaa gggttcgaaa aatctatcaa
   149461 aagcggcttg atatccacgt tttggaaaat tttttccatt tgtattataa atatatttat
   149521 atatattcaa attatggtag tttatgacct gctcgtttct ttaagtaagg aatcaataga
   149581 tgtgctacgg tttatagaga caaatcttgc ggcgtttaac cagcagtata tttttttcaa
   149641 tatccaaaga aaaaactcaa tcatgacgcc ccttctcatc acgccgcagc aggaaaaaat
   149701 ttcgcaaatt gtggagtttt taatggatga atataataaa agcaatagaa gacctgggcc
   149761 gccgcgtgag cagcccatgc cggcgtaccc gttattgccg tatcaacagt cctcggaaga
   149821 acagcccatg atgccatatc aacagccccc gggtgatgac gatcagccat atgagcaaat
   149881 ataccataaa aaacacgcct cgcaacaagt aaatactgaa ctgagcgatt attatcaaca
   149941 tattcttgct ttaggcgatg aagacaaagg tatggacagc atgttaaaac tcccagaaag
   150001 ggcaaaaagg gaaagcgacg atgaggacga catgtttcct ataaaaaaac taacgacgta
   150061 acaattaaac aaaaaataaa aatcattata aaatgaatct tgaatacgtg cacgttgttc
   150121 aaaaatttaa tcaagtactc ctagaactta ccaaaaaagt ctgtaccgtt gtgggcggga
   150181 acaaacccac ctattggtat caccatatta gaagggtttg ctcagaatgt ccatccatgc
   150241 cgatgagtat gataggtccg tacctgaatg tctataaaac ccaaattgta acaaaggaca
   150301 agaatttttt tatgaatttc gatcctcctg ctcataatga gtacaccttt atcattcaaa
   150361 agctaaaaga agcagcccga aacatgccgg aagacgaatt agaacagtac tgggcaaaac
   150421 ttttattttt acttaaaagt tacataaaat gtaagccctt tattaattaa agaattgttg
   150481 cataactaat aaatggccgg tcgtgttaaa ataaaacaaa aagagctcat agactctacc
   150541 gtaaaaaaca aaaatgtgat gaatctattc catgaaatta taggctcaaa aggcaatatt
   150601 aattttagtg ttgtctggcc caagtttaaa aaaatcaaac aaagcgtcta tgactacatt
   150661 tccactcttt ctgtgctgga aaaagcaagc gttatgcaaa actttgaaga tgataagaaa
   150721 atgttggaac tttttgtaca aaagctgtgg gctgcctatg aaggctactt caaataccct
   150781 gagattgaaa aatatgaggt ggaaggccag gtaaatttca atcaggtacc tcaccacgtc
   150841 ctcgaaaagt ttagccagtt gtataggtca agaatcaatt cagagcttgt cacactcatc
   150901 ctaaacagct gtgccttttt gagtaaatat aatgattaca ttctcaaaaa agacccctac
   150961 atactaacca taacccccgg cctatgcttt tcccccattc ccaactttga ggacctaaat
   151021 tttaaatatc tttacaacag tgataaaaat tctcagcatg acaaggactt tatcatgttt
   151081 atattatata agctttatac ggctgcccta ggagtgtaca atgccatctc cattcccgac
   151141 atcgacgtag aggacctcga aaatatcatc ctatcctcgg tgagtcagat taaaaaacag
   151201 attccgcgct gcaaagacgc cttcaacaaa atcgaatcct cggtacacct gctgcgcaaa
   151261 aattttaaca cgtattacag cgactatgtg ggctcaggct acaacccaac catcattatg
   151321 gaacagtaca ttaaagacat atcacaggat tccaagaaca tatcaccgcg catttcctac
   151381 cagtttagga ccatcatcaa gtattaccgc gacatgattg ccaccaagca tcaaacgatg
   151441 gacccccagg tattaaacct cgtaaagcac gtcgaaaaga aattagatat gcttgataga
   151501 gaaaaaaatt agtatatata gttatggtga atctttttcc tgtttttacc ttaattgtga
   151561 ttattacaat tttaattacg actcgagagt tgtctaccac gatgctcatt gtttctcttg
   151621 taacagatta tattattatt aatacgcagt atacggagca gcagcatgaa atgaacaaat
   151681 tttcagcgca acaggggttg caaaaaaatt cttttgacga atcttataat aaagacaaaa
   151741 aacctaatac acatatttcc taccagtggc tggcgcctga actgaaggaa gctgagaaca
   151801 agtactggtg gggcaatgat gatccttata gccagtccgt tctcgctgac gcatcttgaa
   151861 tatctcaata cctggcacgc ccacatcaaa aacattgccc aacaacacgg gcttgatata
   151921 aaggtggcca ttgtgatctc aaacacgcat ttaaataatt ttttgccagt ttccacaccg
   151981 cttaacatcg aatgtataac ctttcccggc tgcggcataa aggagataga ccttctatgg
   152041 gcacgcatta aactatttca acattactgc gcaatcggcg cccgtctttt atggctggtg
   152101 agtgctgaca tcaggccctc tgtttcaacg tggccagcga tcgccgacag tctaaaaaag
   152161 ggagcagatg cggtcgttgt tccctatccc tcccggtgga acaaccttat acctaccgtc
   152221 atcaaagaaa tagttgtccg ccaaaaaaaa tgccttgtgg cggtggatgc acatcacctt
   152281 gatacagata cccaaattgt aggggccggg atgggctgca tcgtcctaac cctaaaggcc
   152341 cttatggtgc gtctaagtat cggcaaacag cccattaaaa tactgtggcc cgaccttcac
   152401 ggcaccgccg agggcattcc cctggaaggg gtagaggttg gctggttttt aaacgcttat
   152461 gcacataaat taaacatacg ttgcctaggg cgggattata ttgcgcagca cttaaattaa
   152521 ttcttcattt aaaaagcccg catgtaaaca ttacgccggc tagaagcgat cttcatttaa
   152581 accatcaaat tatttatata atggctgcaa acattatggc aacaagagcc gcgacaaaga
   152641 tggccggcaa aaaagagcat cagtactgcc tactagacac ccaggaaaag cgtcatggcc
   152701 attacccctt ttcctttgaa ttaaagccct atgggcaaac aggtgcaaac atcatagggg
   152761 tacagggctc acttacccat gtcgtcaaaa tgacagtttt tccatttatg ataccttttc
   152821 ctttacaaaa aactcgtatc gatgatttta ttggtgggcg cgtttattta ttttttaagg
   152881 aactggatat gcaagcattt tccgatgtaa atggaatgca ataccacttc gagtttaagg
   152941 ttgtcctggt aagctccagc caagtagagc ttcttcctgt gaataataca tataaattta
   153001 cctatgctat accagagctg caatacctca ccccaatctt ttatgatctc tcgggggcgc
   153061 tagatttccc attagatacc ctttcggtcc acgtggacag tctcactcat catatacatc
   153121 ttcctatcca aaaccataac ctaacaacgg gcgatcgtgt ttttgtttct ggctataaac
   153181 acctgcaaac cattgaaacg tgtaaaaata acataatttt tatcaaagat ataccaccgc
   153241 tttcgtcaga aaaaataaat ctatatatac caaaaaatcg aataagaatt ccactatact
   153301 ttaaatcttt aaaagcatct aagtaataac atttttataa tctactccta gttccgaaat
   153361 aggctgaatt tcttttttaa gccctttaaa ccaaggatgt gatacaagac ccttaaaaga
   153421 aagccgctta ttttcattaa tggttaaaca atccgtgata aactgttttc ccgtctctga
   153481 aatgtgatcg ggaatataat tttctccttt caggatgtcg tttaaataaa aattttctgc
   153541 acgaaatcta aagagattaa ccgccaccat acctatcgtc cacacagtta gaggaagctg
   153601 gtagtaatag ccataataat aaaattctgg gcacacgtat tcccatgttc caaacatatt
   153661 atattgagga tggtcttcat ttaatctaac agcgcttcca aagtcaatga ccttaatcat
   153721 cttttgtttt atgtctataa tgaggttctc gtctttaata tccccgtgga taaagccctt
   153781 ctcataaata ttttgtataa taagaataag ctggaacatt atttttttgg cttcgttttc
   153841 ctcaagtttt ttaaagtaat gataatgaag tagatcaaca ctatttggaa tatattctat
   153901 gatcagtata taatacatgg cattttcagt atattcaata agcttaataa ttccgggagt
   153961 atcttgcagg gctttcatca cgatgacctc atttcctgga atttcttttt tagatacgta
   154021 cttaaaaacc actgattgcc ttatttgatg acccaaaaaa acgttatttc ttctaccacc
   154081 ctcaaacata ggttttgttg caatgaagta cgaatgctcc gttgtggaaa tcctttccac
   154141 ctttactgta ggataaaccg catattgtgc ctgagggttt tttaacactt ttttaaactg
   154201 ttgttccggc ctggacatgt tttattaact ttatatataa aggattagaa ggtttaattt
   154261 caatatatgc cttaatgatg ggattgtatt cgtaaaaggt atagcctaat cccaccccct
   154321 tgtttttttg gtaaaaaaac tgtttgccct cgtaggatat gctataggct tttacttcgg
   154381 tttttacaag cggttggcag ggattaggca aacgtaaatc gcgttcaaag ttttcatgaa
   154441 aaaggagagc atttgtgggc tgacacatca ggcagccgct ttcgccgttg aaggcgcatt
   154501 caatggctgc cctttttagt aaatcgcgga aagcagaatt aagatggctt ttttcaagcc
   154561 ccctttcgtg aaaacgctca tcgatcgttt tttgttcctg actgccttcg ggaatactat
   154621 aaaacatttt ttgattagcc accgcgatgt acaaaaaagg ctgtacggtt ttctcctcag
   154681 acggtagcgt atcgtggcta ccaatgcgta taatgcgcgc cttcacttga tcctctcggg
   154741 ccttatccca gtacggctct aggatatgaa cctggcgccc gtatttaaga tccaatccct
   154801 cagctcccgt tttagagacg agtaaaattt taataacctc tccgtgtata ttcagcgggg
   154861 aattccaaag ctgctggatc atgtcacgct ctttagataa aatttttcct gtaataagag
   154921 taaatcgtgt tattttggag gacaggacta acgtatgggt cggctcatct tccgcaaagt
   154981 ttttcaccat aagatctttc ccatccttat gaaggaggat ggcgttgtgc ccttcttcta
   155041 gtacctttag gggctgaagg cactgatagc cctctatttc taaaaagcgg gccactacgt
   155101 gaaggcccag ttccacaaac tgggagtaaa tgagtacagg acccggagac gttttaatat
   155161 tttttagcat gcatactatt ttgggactag aagtttctgt gaaggcctct ttgggcagct
   155221 gctgaacagc ctctgataat ttttcatcct cttttatggt tagcatttcg gacgcgaaga
   155281 tgctgatcat gcgggaacgc acatagtagg aggagcctga ctcttgctcc gatcctggca
   155341 ggcagagggc agcggtattt attttttcgt gcattcctga gctggcgtgc ttttccgcgt
   155401 tttcaacgtc ccgggccagc agatattgcc tatactgctc gggggacatt tcaacctttt
   155461 ctataataag aggaagttct gtagggaata gtttgttgag ttcattttgg tttccagcat
   155521 agcttatcat acccactagg cggtttagca gtttgtccgc gtttaaagga ctattcgttg
   155581 ttttattgac ataagcggtg tagaatcttt catagtgaag aggtaacaaa attcgcccgc
   155641 ttagcatatt aaaacagggc accatttcaa aagggtcctt cgaacacggg gtccctgtta
   155701 aaaacaagat acgaatattt ttagcttgca taatattatt gtacagctgg cgggcatttg
   155761 ttttatcgtt ggcgctattg attattcctc taaagaggtt gtgtgcttca tctacaatga
   155821 gcaggcatcc gtttaaggac cctcccgcct ttatgatctg ctgccccatg ttgtaagcat
   155881 ctagggacac aaacctaaag cgccgcgaga ttttctgtag ctctttggag tgatccgtag
   155941 tttccggata taaaagttta ataagcttta gcaaagactg ttggaagttt gagtgcaacg
   156001 atttgggcgc gattagaatc gggttataaa tatgtgaaag tgaaatagca agcgaaagac
   156061 tcaaaatggt tttgcccatg cccatctggt gatagatgag gaggccccgt gtgttttccc
   156121 cctggcctat cccaaactta ggatccgaaa aggcggtgta aattaaaaac tggtagtatt
   156181 tcagtgctcg tgcaaagcgg gcagtgaggg aggtgtcctt gctttcctga agctctttat
   156241 acttttcaaa tacctctttt aggtatgctt ctatttggac ggggaaggag gtgttgttgt
   156301 ggacgcaaga catgactcgt tataaggatc ccatattaaa acttcattag aagaataagg
   156361 ctgctgataa ctagcgctgc acttaaagat ggggtagccc tttttcttgt aaatccggtg
   156421 cctgtcgtag acctggctgg atagcgggct cagtgtatct ttaatgtcca caacgatgcg
   156481 tacctttttt tcatccgatc cctgccgggt aatacgaccc aagatttgct ccatgttgtt
   156541 tctgcggggc gttgccatga tgatcgatgt catatgcttg aaagaaatgc ctctacgccc
   156601 gtagccatag gtcagcaaga tgatggaagc gctgtgtgcc tgagagagag cggtatttga
   156661 aaccccgccg catagaagcg ccacctccgg aacgataatt tgtacatctt tgaattcttc
   156721 ggaaagcgcc tgataaaaaa tttctaaaag tttgcgaaat tccacgaaaa tgatgatgcc
   156781 gtacggctca ttggtccccc atttttgagg ttcagcggta tgcagggagt acagccgctt
   156841 tgtctcgttt actacaagtt gtatacgcga aggatcttga aggagtttat caatggtggc
   156901 aatggccgat accttttcgt tgatacacac aggtttaatg aagtcgggat gtccttgata
   156961 ttcgatttcc ctcacgtacc cggaaaaggt tgtagtggga cttacggttc tctggggctg
   157021 tcctaaatgg tgaaggataa tcttgtccat cccatcggga cggtccaggg gtgtggcgga
   157081 cagtcctaat atccgactaa gctgtatttt ccaaaaaatt ttgtaattct ctggcgagtg
   157141 taattcatgt gcctcatcta acacgaccag accgaagggc tcaaagaatg gctcaggctt
   157201 cttgcgcaag gtattaatga tgcccacgat gacgtcgtac tctttactcg taatgtcctt
   157261 tttcttgcac gctgcgttat tgtaagcagc tacacgtagg tggggcaaga gcaattttag
   157321 ctcgtcgatc cattgtattt gaatcgcctt ggtgggcacg atgaccaggg tagggtacaa
   157381 aagtttttga ataatactga tcgcaatacg cgttttcccc aaaccggtat ttagatgcaa
   157441 gtaaaagcgc ccataggggg acaggagctt tttatgaatc ttatcgacca tttcttgctg
   157501 gtagttaaat agtggaaatt ctgtttcaac gcatgggaga gtccgcagcg acacggggtg
   157561 cgccgtgtaa accatgttaa acatttcaaa ctgctttcgc aacaataggg gaaaataaat
   157621 gtattctccc tgcagcgtga aagcggtttc ctgtcttatg gctatgtgct ttggctgccc
   157681 gggtaacgcc cgcgccgtaa tggtgagcgc cctaagaaag cggccaaaat catgttgtaa
   157741 tttactttgc agtttcttat aatttattcc tattccggca aaggatataa tggcctccat
   157801 tctcacactg gacgggctat atgcagaggt tccaaaattc ttaccagagg cgttacgaga
   157861 gggatgcgct ggcaagaaac ctctaagctt ttatattcaa caaattttaa atttaatggg
   157921 atgtgacggc aacgagtacc atgttctttt taccagcagc tctgaggaag caaatactca
   157981 tatgatcatg gccgccgtgc gccggcattt gctgcggaca caacaaaggc ctcatgtcat
   158041 tatcggagca gccgagcccc ctagcgtcac cgaatgtgta aaggcattgg cgcaggaaaa
   158101 acgctgcgtg tacaccatca tccccctaaa aaattttgaa atagatcctg ttgcggtata
   158161 cgatgccata caaagcaata cctgcttagc gtgcatttcg ggcaccaatg ctgttgtcaa
   158221 aacgttcaac aaactccagg aaattagcaa agtgctagga gctattcccc tgcattcgga
   158281 aatgagtgat gttgtttatc aaggatgtat taaacaacat ccgcctgcgg acagtttttc
   158341 attaaatagc ctctatggct tcctgggagt aggcatcctg ggaataaaaa aaaaggccat
   158401 gcagggattg ggaccgctca tttttggagg aggactgagg ggcggaagcc ctaatgtacc
   158461 cggaattcat gccttgtata aaacattaac ccagcaaagg ccctccataa aaaaaataaa
   158521 tactgtacat aagctgttca tgaaaatttt aaaaaaacat cagcatgtgt atctgcccat
   158581 agagggcatg ccctctaatg gcatacctgt tgaaggcccg aagagcctcc cgggttatat
   158641 tttatttagc gttggtcgtt ccgccgagga gctacaaaaa aaaatattta ctaaatttaa
   158701 tgtaaaggta ggccgtattg ttaacttaca agaagtgctg tttcgtatta aaatacctca
   158761 aaaatactgg gagacattat tgtttatcca attaagagag gatctaacta aagagaatat
   158821 aaaaagagtt atggctattt tgatgtattt agataccgtt actcctcgtg gctctcttcc
   158881 tcctccgagc tactcttctt ctttttctta atcgtttttg tttgttctat aataagggaa
   158941 aagaactctg tgggatcttg ttccccgtac agattatctg cgaccataag tatgtttagg
   159001 atggtaaaca ggtgagaata cataagggtt tgcgttttaa gaaaaccctg acgttgaatc
   159061 ataatggaaa acaccttgca aagccgactc atcagctgtt ctgtaatagc gttaagcatt
   159121 ttctgggatt tttcttggtt ttcaggcgtg attttatatt catgtagaaa gtgtttcaca
   159181 cctgaggaga agaatctttc ctccttcgag agcccatctt tgatgatggg aagttccttg
   159241 atcagggcaa accattcctc ctcttgggct tgcgggttct gaagatactg atggcagata
   159301 tggtttagaa tggtgcacac gtagctaata agctctgagc tgattctttg gttggttttc
   159361 aaatgctggc gaaagtagtt tttcaccgaa gtgcatgtaa taaacgtctt cattttctta
   159421 taatatacaa cagtatgttg agtctttaat ttaaaattac aaggagtttt ccaggtcttt
   159481 gtgtgtatag gtgcttcttt gccgtagagc ttcaacagcc ggcattgttt gtgaagcagt
   159541 gttctgagta gtggctgttg tataaagctc agccgaagca gcacttgcgg ccgctggccc
   159601 accagttgcc atgattagtc tgtccgtaac tgggctgttc ataactggcc tgtccgcgac
   159661 cgagctgttc gtaactggcc tatctgttgc tggcctgtcc gtgattggct tgcctacatt
   159721 gcctgtagtg gctccagccg gtttagaggt acctggttgt ggagtggctc ctgcccactg
   159781 ctgatcttga taaggattta taaactgtat atcttcctcc tcaatagcgg cggcagcagc
   159841 ttttttcttt cttgaagaaa acagataaat tagaacgatg ataataatga ttaagaccac
   159901 gatagcaacg agaatagtac acatatgtgt ggagaagaag ctcggtgtag aggttggtga
   159961 caaacattcg ccataatgcc gcggataaac aggttgaaaa aattcagaat ccatttaaga
   160021 tactattata aataatatat aaaaatgttg tggcgcaatg aaattacaga atttatggat
   160081 caactttcca agtattgcca agaaatctta aaaacgttta aacagttgcg tcctagtgaa
   160141 tataaacagt acaatgaatt tttaacacaa gttacaccgt tgctgcaaaa aacccctgaa
   160201 aaaattccag aggaggttga ccatattttc gattacctag ataacgttga aaaaatttgt
   160261 gagctactgg tgcatgctag ctcaattatt attagttcaa aaatacgaga acaagtaaaa
   160321 cacggaatga gcttcagcta taaaaccgac ctcgactcct tggcgggcat cctctctcaa
   160381 aaacagtacg tgcttattca tctttcaaaa aatattgcgg cccactattt taatacgtgt
   160441 ttaaatcaag ggaaatccag gttagatctc aaggctgcct ctgtgtttta taatagccgt
   160501 ccccggaccg caagctcagc agaactatat agaaaaatgc tatacgccta tggctcgcta
   160561 caagaaatta attattatac ggaaaaagcc cgaaataaga cgctggatgt ggaggagagt
   160621 gacagcataa cgaccatcga acggacggcc cgtcacaacc tttcccttat gcacccgcta
   160681 gaagccatgg gacttacctt tggggcaacc aacacgaacg cagacccgga ggatctgaag
   160741 gataaaacgg tgataaattt aacgcttccg caggcaacag aaagcgtcac ctaccatctt
   160801 aattccctaa tgcagctaaa aaaagtaagt acgacttcag gactaaatac aaacattttg
   160861 aaagcgtttg ataatattat ttccgcccct gtgaaaaaaa ataaaatggc ctccaagttg
   160921 gcgcccggaa tggatgtcgt gttcactagc gataacggaa aaacattttt tacgaaaaac
   160981 gttttaagca aaaacatgct agcggggccc aaagagcggg tgtttgcata taataatctc
   161041 attagtaatt taaataactc ctgcttcata caaaatcaca acgatttttt gagacagcag
   161101 gactcttggc ccttctatga cgcacacaat tttaccaaca aatttttaat gcagcctatt
   161161 ttttcagggc agacccgtcc tcggctccag ggagccatgg aggccgcgca cgtagaaacg
   161221 cgtcttacgg catttttgca aagtattcaa ccttccaggc cacaagatcc ctctattttg
   161281 gcttccccca agttatctgc tctaatcttg aactaaaatc ttgaataaaa tcttgaacta
   161341 aaaacagcta cttcttggat ttaaatgatg gtcaagcttt tgaaatcact tagacagcta
   161401 cgaagagttt tcatgaattt taaattagag atttgcaaag gttacttgcg gtcattttct
   161461 gttgatttaa ataattatta gaatagtata atgtctgaag atattcgtcg cgggcctggc
   161521 agaccgccaa agaaaagagt tgttcccaac tttgagcgca aggggattct ggagaaaccc
   161581 gttcggccac aaagccgtct cgagttttcc tatgataacc cgctgatatt taaaaatctt
   161641 tttatttact ttaaaaatct taaaagtaaa aatattttgg tgcgatgtac ccccaccgag
   161701 attacctttt tttcacgtga ccagtcgcag gcaagctttg ttattgccac catcgacgga
   161761 aaaaacgtga accattatta cgccagtgat gtcttttggc taggcatcaa tagagagctt
   161821 gttgaaaaaa tgtttaacag cattgaccgc tcttttttaa aaattaccat cgttcaccgc
   161881 tatgacaagc ctgaaaccct gttttttatc tttacggatt ttgacattga caaggagtgc
   161941 acgtatcaga ttacagtctc ggagcccgag cttgatatgg accttattga aatggaaaaa
   162001 agcatcagtg aagaaaggct caaaaattat cctctgcggt gggagtttac ctccaagcag
   162061 ctcaagaaaa catttagtga cttatcaaac tacaccgagc tcgtgaccat tgaaaaactc
   162121 ggcggcgata cgccgctgca cctgtatttc caaaagttta actccatctc ataccacgag
   162181 atgtataaat cttccaacaa gatcaacctg acctcaacca ttcctaagtc acaggtgttt
   162241 cagataaatg ttaaaattgc tcacatcaag tcgctggcct cggccatggt caccgacaaa
   162301 atccgcattc tatgcgaaga aaatggaaac ctaatctttc aatcagaaat ggatgcccta
   162361 ctattaaata ccattacctt gaacaacatg atatagttcg gtaaaaatgg ctaatagtta
   162421 gcgccctaaa taacacgttg taatccggtc agagttgcat cacagttttc ccattttttt
   162481 gcctcctcgg cggtggtcac cgttgccctg tcattcaccc ctggtaggat aaagctaaag
   162541 gcgttcagtg gagcctgaca atgcccgccc aacgtaaagg agctcggagg attttgcgca
   162601 tcccgaaaac ccttggccat attgtttaat acattggtta catcaatcga gtggagtgac
   162661 cccttggggt ccgtgaatgt aaagacgcag tttttaaagc gcatatatgc gatggacgaa
   162721 tcatcggggg ttttgaaggt aactgtattc cccttgctgt acttaaaggg ggaccatccg
   162781 gtaaaattat accaaatgta agcaataata attaaaataa tcaacacaat agtgatagac
   162841 aacacaaaat ctgtagtgcc gcccatatta aataaaaata ttttagaccg gcggcttaaa
   162901 atttacttaa gtcttgctca tggcttacgt tactaatgat agtttaacta tgctagctta
   162961 actatactag cttaactata ctagcttaac tatactagct tgactatgct gattataatt
   163021 aaataaaaat atgttgccgg cttaaaaatt gtttaggttt gaaaaaataa gagatggagg
   163081 gggcaattta tctccattct gtttagcccc actggaagac attaaacgat aaataattac
   163141 aagaattaaa atgattaata taagggttaa aaagggatga ttcatcacat taattaaaaa
   163201 cgtatttata acgctgttgc agttgaaatt ttggtatagg tcggaaatat tacccgtgcc
   163261 tccgtattct gcaatgttct gacatatggt gagtccggag gggcactgct tgttcgtcaa
   163321 aatatttcta tgctccgttg ttttatatgc atttttattt ccgttacacg gagcaaacgc
   163381 acattcagcc catagggtgc cggagttcac gcaggcacaa tactggctat acgcatactc
   163441 gtcctttgaa cacaatccct gtttgtcgca tatgctccct ataatagtgt catcttccgc
   163501 cgtttgttga tttttttgcg agcgtgaaat cgcggcccag gcattgggct cctttttttg
   163561 cagctcggaa atcgaagggc ctgtgcagct aaagtcgacc caaatatcat tgcacttcgt
   163621 cgaaactggc atgcaggaca taattgaaat tattattaag tatatatcat ggcaacaaat
   163681 ttttttatcc aacctatcac cgaagaagct gaaacatact accccccttc cgtgataacg
   163741 aataaacgac aggacctggg ggtggatgta tactgttgct ccgacctagt gcttcaaccc
   163801 ggactaaata ttgttcgcct gcatattaaa gtagcatgtg aacacaaggg caaaaaatgc
   163861 ggttttaaaa tcatggcgag aagcagcatg tgcacccatg aacggctgct cattcttgca
   163921 aacagcattg gtttaataga tccgggctac gtgggcgagc tcatgctcaa aatcattaat
   163981 cttggcgaca ccccggtaca aatatgggcg aaagaatgtt tggtgcagtt ggtggcccaa
   164041 ggtgaccaca tgcctgatca tgtcaacatc ctaaaaagga accaaatatt tccgctattt
   164101 gcgcctacgc caagaggtga aggtagattt gggagcacgg gcgaggccgg gattatgaga
   164161 acttaatttt attttttttc ttaacataat gggaggctct acaagcaaaa attcctttaa
   164221 aaatacaacc aacattatca gccattctat tttcaatcag atgcaaagtt gtatttccat
   164281 gttggatggc aaaaattaca taggcgtatt cggtgatgga aatattataa accacgtttt
   164341 ccaagattta aacttatcat tagacactag ttgtgtgcaa aagcacgtaa acgaagaaaa
   164401 tttcattaca aatctttcga accaaattac tcaaaattta aaagatcaag aagttgcgtt
   164461 aacccaatgg atggacgcag gacatcacga ccagaaaacg gacatagaag aaaatataaa
   164521 ggtaaactta aaaaccacac ttattcaaaa ctgcgtttca gccctgtcgg gaatgaacgt
   164581 gctggtggtg aaggggaatg gcaacattgt tgaaaacgca actcagaagc agtcgcagca
   164641 aatcatctct aactgtttgc aggggagcaa gcaggccata gacaccacaa ccggcatcac
   164701 gaacacggta aatcagtact cacactacac ctcaaaaaac ttttttgagt tcattgcaga
   164761 cgcaatttcg gctgttttta aaagcatcat ggtcgcggcc gtggttatcg ttgtaatcat
   164821 cgtagggttt atagcggtat tttacttttt gcattcacgg catcgccatg aggaggagga
   164881 agaagcagaa ccgctcataa cctctaagat attaaaaaat gctgccgttt cgcaataatt
   164941 taattaaaag taaaaaaaaa aggtattgtt atagtgatgg cagatcttaa ttctcctatc
   165001 cagtatttga aagatgattt caaggaccaa acctctatag gttctttaga atacgatgaa
   165061 aattccgaca cgatgatacc cagcttcgca gcaggcttgg aaaactatga acccattccc
   165121 agccctacca catcatcttc gctatactca cacttgaccc acaacatgga aaaaattgcg
   165181 gaggaagatg atattaattt tctacacgat acgagggaat ttacttcact ggtccccgat
   165241 gaggcggaca ataaaccgga agatgacgaa gaaagcggcg gcgcaaaacc taaaaagaaa
   165301 aaacatttgt ttccaaaatt aagctcgcac aaatcgaagt aaaaattgaa acgaaaaaaa
   165361 atagaaaaaa atgtttggag cttttgtgag tcaccgtttg tggtcagata gtagttgtac
   165421 gactacctgc atcgcaaaca gcattgccaa ctatgtagcc tttggcgaac aaattgaatt
   165481 tccctttaaa tcggcccaag tatttattgc cggccctaga aaggctgtga taaatattca
   165541 ggaagaagat aaagctgagc tttcaaagat aattgctaag cacaatcttt gggttgttgc
   165601 tcatggaacc tacttagatg tgccctggtc cagtaggagt gcgtttgtta cccattttat
   165661 acatcaagaa ctacttatat gcaaggaggt cggtattaaa ggattagttt tacacctagg
   165721 cgccgtggag cctgaactta ttgtggaagg actaaaaaaa attaagccgg ttgagggggt
   165781 tgtcatttat ctggaaacgc cgcacaacaa acatcataca tataaataca gtacaattga
   165841 gcagatcaaa gaattatttt tacgtatacg aaatactagg ctgaagcata ttggtttatg
   165901 cattgatacg gcacatattt ggtcttctgg tgttaacatc tccagctata aggacgctgg
   165961 gcaatggctg cgctcgctgg aaaacattca ctccgtgatc ccaccaagcc acattatgtt
   166021 ccacctaaat gatgccgcca cggaatgcgg aagtggtata gaccggcatg caagtctttt
   166081 tgaaggaatg atatggaaat catatagcca taaaataaag catagcggtc tgtattgttt
   166141 tgttgagtac attacgcgac atcagtgtcc ggctatatta gagagaaatc tcgggtcttc
   166201 tatgcaactg caaaccgcgt taactacaga atttcataca ttaaaatcgc tattaaagta
   166261 agtatgaatt ttagcgaata tcccttagtc attagtgcat gcaaaaaatt tctacagaaa
   166321 cgtattacaa tagagaatga agcgcttata aatgctctaa taaccgcttt agcgcaaacc
   166381 accacgttga atgagctttg tttattgcct attcaaacct atttgcttag ttataaaaat
   166441 gcttttgagt ggatacactt cgtatgtatt gcaattacca ctattttaga caataagtat
   166501 aattggaaag actgtaccgt agatattaat tatatttttc ttcacgtaac atatatttac
   166561 accattaaaa ctaaggaata cctagactac tgttcttaaa ctctttattt tttctatatt
   166621 tacatcaaga aatgttaaaa tttttttttc aaaaaaaatg atagggatac aatatggtta
   166681 catgatataa gcatagatgt aaacaaaata ggttacgctt catgagattc atacgtatat
   166741 atgtaaacag aatagattat acttcatgag attcatacgt atatatatac gtactttaac
   166801 atatatcttg taatattaga tgtatgtttc ctttttataa aaggctgttt ttattaaaaa
   166861 aggctgtatt tattataaat cttgcttagg ataccactgt caacgtatat cccatgttgg
   166921 acaaattgcg tcactatcca gttctttttt tttgattttg tttaatgcta tcctttttga
   166981 agggatggtt gtccaccata tttattcggt gttcaatgaa taggacggcc ttttcgtaag
   167041 gcagcgaaga tcgttccaag actccttgag tgatgaacgt gttttcttgg atccacttaa
   167101 aaagcacgtg gcattcaaaa atagggcagt gattggaccc ttggatatgc tttggacagc
   167161 caaagcttga aggaacgtag tccttttttt ttaggacgag cttctccacg ctggggcaac
   167221 aaagatcgtt caagttttgg acggtcgcat ttggaatgtt gaaatttcgt atccattcac
   167281 cctcgggtcc tcccttatga agaagcagta tttgttcatg gtctttagta attttaacca
   167341 agtgttggaa gatatttttt ttacacgctt caaaggcctg aagggtgtcg gttggcaggg
   167401 ctattgaatt cgggagcggg ctttcatcga gcgtgaaatg gtgaatgtag cgtgactgaa
   167461 aagcaaatga ccgttgattt gttttttcaa atatggtgtc gattccgcca tgaaagaata
   167521 gctgcaagat gttaaaagct gtattttttt cccaataaaa aatcaccgct tctcgtggga
   167581 ttaaaatcat ctgtgtccca ttttcattat ataattggcc cataaagcca tcaacatcta
   167641 tcaacaccaa aagcatagta caataagctt ttagaacgga gatcgttaaa aaaatagaaa
   167701 gttcgtttaa aatgtggtga tgttgctaaa aaatgtgatg tttaaatgat aatgatctca
   167761 catgcattaa taaaaaaaac ttttaaattt ttgttttaat atttgcatga aaatggaaac
   167821 atttttagtc tgtttatttc ataatgctgc tggtttacgt caacagattc aagaaatttt
   167881 gtatctactg cggatgcaca tttacgaaac aaatctttac ttaaagcagg agctatcacg
   167941 gcttatatac ccaaataggc agctttcttt tgtgctactt atgcctcttt cccttttaag
   168001 aaactgggat gacattgaat atttgaccga cattgtagat gataagcaaa ctctacatta
   168061 cgcggcaaat ttgctgacaa tctacgttct acatctatcc atgtatcaaa agctgacaaa
   168121 accatatttc cttttagcgg taaagcgggt cagcgaaaaa ctcaacaaaa agcagcggca
   168181 ttcattttac gaggtattag taacctccga aacattgaat aactatgaaa acctacctaa
   168241 aaacattttg aatacgttga tgtttgccgt gcgctacgta tttaaaccta caccgaacta
   168301 ttcggaaatt atcgcagagt tggaaaaaaa aaataagatt caccatatta tttttaacat
   168361 ggtgatcacg gattttcagc aaatccgtga acaacacatg tgtaaacatc tgtgtgaaac
   168421 aaacaatgag cttcgtcagg aatgcaaaga aattattttt gatttaaagg tggtaggaaa
   168481 tgtttagcca ataaactcgt gcccgcattt tttacaggta caatatatag ttgaaggctc
   168541 atcgagggcg cgtgtttgta cttctctata agtacacata cgctgcttgc agttggggca
   168601 cttataaagt tgtgatgtct tttcggcgac tttttgctgc gaacgtagtg taatttctgt
   168661 cttctccttt aatgcggcag aagggcaaag ttcggcaaac gtcatgctac caattgcctc
   168721 cggttttagc tcgccggaga ttagcttatt aagggcatca ttatcctgct gctggtgact
   168781 ttttttttcg caattaataa tgtgattgat catcccacaa cgggttgaat attcttctaa
   168841 aaaggttttt tcttgctgct ggtacgtata atgataacac gaggcctcga ttttttgcac
   168901 gtattcggtg cataaattag tattttccct gaaaaatgta tgtttttgaa acgttctaaa
   168961 aaacatcatt tggatgatat cacgcatttc caaagtaata tagggttcta accttttgga
   169021 atctttcata actagatcgg tggtaatatt cttagtcata caatttatta aaaacggctt
   169081 aatatattgt aaatattttt taggcgtgtc tgcctgtaaa aaacattctt gttctatctt
   169141 atttgtaagg atggtatttt gcaaatgttt attcagcaaa tacacgatag aatcgcgggc
   169201 tatatgcatt ttcatataat ttttttttaa aatttaatac aaaaaaaaga agtatagact
   169261 ctcctttcct tctagtgcag ttaattagtt agttgcctca aaatggagac tcagaaattg
   169321 gtttccatgg ttaaggaagc cttagataag tattcttatc ctcttactgc taaaaacatt
   169381 aaagcagtaa tacaaaaaga gtacaaagtt gtcttaccca caggttctat aaatagtata
   169441 ctgtacagta acacagaact ttttgagaag gtcgataaga caaatactat ttatccccca
   169501 ctttggatac ggaaaactaa ctaatcagta gtacatttaa aatgacagtt taattagtaa
   169561 atttaggtta acatagttaa gacaataaat aacaagggag tataggatta tagtagatta
   169621 tagggtatat gattataggt atataggaga ttataggtat ataggagaat atatgattat
   169681 agaataaata agattatagg tatataggag aatatatgat tatagaataa ataagattat
   169741 aggaatggct aagctaaact aatattaagc tttttttttc aacgaaaacc taaatacatg
   169801 ggaaatggca gatatacaca tgttaaacat aagccacata tttattttct tcttgaacat
   169861 gaaacctttt tttcttctgt tgttggtata taaacaatag ggctgtttgc tgtagatgca
   169921 tgatcttcta taactgctgt ctcaggatga cgatgttttt ttaaactaaa attgtaggat
   169981 ggaatgagtg gaatatagct atgagtcgtt ttaccctgtt tcgtacagga atatttttta
   170041 caaatagtac gcagcaagca tattaataaa aatagagatg atatacagga gcatataatg
   170101 gataccaaca caaaggggta gcagttttta taccgttccg tatttttctt agctatcaat
   170161 tgatttactg taatatttat ctcgggaaat tttgttctac aaaattttgt ttggtattcc
   170221 agaaactcat gtcctggttt attcccgcag cttaaaaaat gatacagata cgtgtggttg
   170281 ttactaaaac taattcttct taagaaaaac tgcggaagaa gctttaggta cgtctgttcc
   170341 tgcttcagga ggaagtagta taagggacaa tttctttttc cgcacatcag attattgtag
   170401 tataggtagg ttggggtgtt ggagcgaata agttttctga gaatgttata atctatgaat
   170461 tgcagatcat tataccttag gtccaaaaac ttgagttcct tactaaagcc agctgcaatt
   170521 tcggaaatat ttttcatccc gcagcggata atgcggatgt cctgaaacgt ttttaaaata
   170581 cttgtattgt agcgaatact tatgttattt ttttgtaaat aatctatgtc gtgacaagtg
   170641 catgaaatac cagtagcatt agttggtata gtattatatg caggaagtat tatagtatca
   170701 ttgagaatcg tcacattgta cttataccat gtattatttt ctgatataaa gtatttgcaa
   170761 gtgaccggtg atttaacctt acctgctaaa ccacttccta aaaaaacaaa aaatatgaaa
   170821 acccttagca tcctgtatat actattaaaa atttataaaa ttaattttgt taaatttcat
   170881 ttaaacaaaa aaaaataatg tatatacatc agcaagaaat tatatacaga ttatataatt
   170941 ttctgatttt tttttgccat agcaaacatt aaaatgttaa gcactaaaat gttaagcact
   171001 aaaatgttaa gcactaaaat gttatggaac taaaatgtta agcactaaaa tgttatggaa
   171061 ctaaaatgtt atgcaactaa aagtatggaa ctaaaagcat gtaactaaaa gcatgtaact
   171121 aaaatgtaag cactaaaata tatatgctgc attactcatc atccatctct tcatcctcct
   171181 cttcttcatc ctcatcatca tcataggtta agatatatgt gtcatcttcc atttcttcat
   171241 cttcatgttc ataagcatca ctgggaatgg caggaacatt gaatgtagca tttttaaaat
   171301 attctatatc ttctgctgaa cactcatcta atgatttttt gacagtcttt ttaacttcca
   171361 tggcgtatga ttccaaatcc tctttatgca tgaatttacg gtagcttttg gccgcatcta
   171421 catttgctgg agaatccgta tttggctcat tgaacagtga gattacacta agaagaacag
   171481 tttcaatctt ttgagctgga gaccaagtca ttcccctttc ctcagggtta tctgtgtgta
   171541 agatagagat acatagtctc ccatcagcat agatattagg atgccacatt tcagagatga
   171601 atgttaattt gggtggttca tatggataat ttggaggaaa gttgatcttt gccttgaaca
   171661 agcctccctc ataaaaagtg tcaggtggac cctttaagat gacatcccat tcagtcagat
   171721 tattctcatt cactgagact ttaaaatttt cagaaggatt ctctgttagg tttctgtact
   171781 ctgccagtaa aaatctggaa accatggtta tttaatatta attaaatccc ttgacttatt
   171841 ttccctaaaa gtagatgaac ctcttttgtt ttttataggg ttcattttta ctaaaatttt
   171901 gaactggtaa acatccttaa cggcataatt attaagtgag aaggaggatc cgtataaaat
   171961 cctattttgg gggtggaaaa aagtttaagg gcataagtat gaactgagaa ggaggatctg
   172021 tataaaatcc taatttggcg gaagtggcta ttacgttaaa attagtaccg gcaaccgtaa
   172081 taatcatata gcccttatca tcaattttcc acattaaaag attattatat tcgtatgttt
   172141 gtccaatatg gattgttttc tcgccagatg ttacatgtgt tttggttgtt aatggctgaa
   172201 gcttagtaca gtcataaata agcccattac tactaagata tagaggagtg gtttgttgta
   172261 tagtttcata tgctaatatt ccatttttcc acgtaacggc ttgataatta tttatggtaa
   172321 tgagttgaaa tttcataagt aataggacat ttttagttgt cgatgtacat ttcaacggtg
   172381 ttttataaaa ataaaaaata ataattgtta aaactacgac aataacggcc aaaataattt
   172441 catacatttt ttataacaat tatacatagt atggtattta aaatattggc caaatttaaa
   172501 aaaacttcat gatttttaaa acagggaaaa agggaattag attgaataaa aaacgaaagc
   172561 acttgtctat atattttttt tatcatattg tcctgggttg catttttaac tggcagagaa
   172621 gtgtcagagt ggaatatcac tgttgtgggc ctataaggtc ttgttaaacc atgatcggtc
   172681 attgttttcg tactagtgtc atttagggtc gacctaatag ctcgatataa agtgataggg
   172741 gttaaactat cagaaatagt cttatctgtg ctaaaatgtg tatagtcatc tttatcacta
   172801 atattattag aaatggcagt tgttatataa ttactacttg ttgtgggtga aatactggtg
   172861 ttattagcaa tagcagtcgt taaataatta ctacctatta caagtaaact aatgctagct
   172921 acatttttaa cttcaataaa cctaaaaagc catactaaat acctaaacaa catcctgtta
   172981 taatatgagc agaaaaaaaa attaagtata attagggaat tagtcttgtt agcttactat
   173041 taagaattat tattcagatc cctatttagt tagaaactgt cgtatagtga ataagactca
   173101 tcatcggatg aagattccga ttcagacatg gattcttttt cttcctcaga ataatctgtt
   173161 tctacttcta caatagaaga atcagtgtca tcctcagaaa gagaagcgtt taaatatgga
   173221 ctatcttcta taacaacatt ttctgcctca taatcctcct cgtccatttc cattgtctgt
   173281 agaagaatgt ttttagcatc atcatactca tttctttttt tgttggaagg taatgcatcc
   173341 tcaatgcggt tcatgttaag ttccttcatt ttatggataa tttccgtaat tcgtgatatt
   173401 tttggcatgt aggatggttt taaggttaaa tccacaatga caggagaatt ttcatttgat
   173461 gtactctgat cttcgatttc tttatctaga atttttgtcc ttttttgagt actggatgtt
   173521 atcgaggaat tcatactctg aaatgatata tcaatgggtg ctgaacgctt ttttccaatt
   173581 aagccattct taggcgaatc atctctagtt aattcgtctt tcaacatact acttttagac
   173641 aaattatctt tagccaagct atccttagat atactacttc tagatatttt acctttaaat
   173701 aatatttttc tagacatgtt attcttaggc aaagtattaa ttcctatatt tttataagaa
   173761 ataggtttta tgcctttatt taaaggaatg tccatatcga agaactttct cttacgaata
   173821 ttttcaccac gagcaacttc cattttatct actatgggca gtgtattctg gctactctgt
   173881 tgtttactgt gataattcta tgaaaattga tttacaatca atttttagtt ttaaatatat
   173941 tgtggtacct aggacaaaga aagtatatat ggccaataat tattccacta aattgatttc
   174001 cggactgatg ggtatggaga catgttgtcc ctacaggcaa ccgcgaaact ggccgtagcg
   174061 gcaaacacat actccaagaa tatccatcca atattgaagg tctttgggct gtggtggaaa
   174121 aacaatacac tagatggacc tgttaaaata tgtaaccatt gtaatcaaat aatagtagga
   174181 gaatacccca tgtgtttcaa tcatggaatg agtatggatg tggctttaat tcgggcagtc
   174241 aaagaccgca atatatcttt agtccagctt ttcactgaat ggggaggaaa tattgattat
   174301 ggggcacttt gtgctaacac cccatctatg caaagattat gtgagagttt gggagccaag
   174361 cctccaaagg gccaaatgtt tatggatact cttatacatc tttcagatac cttggatgat
   174421 aatgatttaa ttagggggta tgagattttt gaagaaaata aagtattgga ttatgtcaat
   174481 ctcatgcaat taaaaataat tctttccttg aagacccgta tacctctcat ggaacaacta
   174541 gaccaaattg ccttaagaca gcttctgcag cgatattggt atgccatggc tgtacaacac
   174601 aacctaaaag cagctatcca ctattttgat aaccatattc ctaatataaa gccatttcgt
   174661 ctgcgctgtg ctttgtatct taatgattcc tttaaaatcc atgatgcttg taaaactgta
   174721 aatatggatc ctaatgagat gatgaacatt gcttgtcagc aggatttaaa ctttcaaagc
   174781 attctctata gttatatgtt aggagctgat attaataagg ccatgctaat gtctttgaat
   174841 catgggaatc tttctaatat gtggttttgt atagatttag gggcagatgc ttttgaggag
   174901 gcaggggcgc ttgctggaaa aaaaaataaa agagtgttgc agcatatatt aggtcttaac
   174961 atctttaagc gagagttgat tcctccttgt aaaaatcctg atccttctca aatccaactt
   175021 ctgttaaaaa actacactct aaaaaatgta tcaaccattt ttacttatta ttgtcagtag
   175081 tcattgttta tatcaggata tataacccat ttgtttaatc tttttttttg tattaggctt
   175141 cataatcgcc cacaaaaaaa agattaatct tttatcagat acctaaaacc ttttataagt
   175201 gagtctatga gatggatcat ctcttgatgg tcatcgtaag aagcaagctt tctagcaaaa
   175261 acgacagcgt taaagaattt attgcgctcg tgtctggata atacttttaa tagcgaacca
   175321 aaacagtatt taaaaatttg gcaacagttt ttttgggctg caataaacaa acacttgatc
   175381 agtgcctgct tcactttctg atcggacata tttgccgcat aacaggcttt tttaaactta
   175441 gtaatataat tatgtttcgc aagtaccatt aacaaggaag ctatgggaag ctgcttttct
   175501 tggtgaaatt cacgtaaaca tttgatggcc agtgcttgga agacagtgtg acttattaag
   175561 tcagaaatga tagttttcat ggttgtaaaa atatacatag gattttcttg ttctgtatat
   175621 agtttgaaaa gcttatcatt gcgtgaaatg atggccattt ttaatacaag atagtatagt
   175681 ttatctttag ataaaaatgc tttgcaagcc gtgattatgt cgatgttgtt gttatgaata
   175741 gcgatagaaa gtaatgtttc tattctgaat gtttttaaat gccttaacag aggaatgcag
   175801 tttatgttat tatatttaac aatactgtaa tacaccgaat caatgacggt catctgagca
   175861 tcaagccgat ttattagcaa atttaacgtt tttttggagg catgaccttt aatggcggca
   175921 ctaagagcgc atagtatagt aaaattgtta aatatatttt ggttaaagag aagcagtaat
   175981 attttccttc ggttatagta cgcagcatct gtgatgatga ttggacgata aacgttaaaa
   176041 tgggttaaca gctttttaaa aaaacggaag tagttttttt gtatcgctgt ttgcatcatc
   176101 gaaataatga gatggtcagg gtacgtaatg ggtaggtcac atgctacctc taacaaagaa
   176161 taatcaccca atctaaaggc tgtgttaaaa agcgtactat catcatacgt atcgaacact
   176221 cctgctgttg caaaccaagc aatgagatga atgtgccgtt ccttacaagc tatcgcaaat
   176281 agggcatttc ctatggaatg tcgaacaatg tactccctat ttttttccaa aatgttttga
   176341 aaattgtata gcgttgccgc atacagtaga cactccattc tggcgtgata atttttactt
   176401 ttgcatatga atagatggaa gaactcgaat aattcttgag aacttgttaa atgcataatg
   176461 tggtgatagc ttggtgtagt taaatgatgt gagaaaatgc attctattac atcttttcgg
   176521 ttatgtttta gtgcctgagc taaggcatat tcaggctcaa cccatagtac tagtgtttct
   176581 agaattctga tatttgcctg ctttgccaat gcatacttta aaacactctg gttggaaaac
   176641 attttgttat gaagatggac gacagtgtcc atttttatga tgggaccatt ccagtatagt
   176701 cctaaatgct gtagcagatc atttgttagg tctgaggcgt cctcgggagt catataaata
   176761 tgttgcaacg cttttttctg taaggagaac atttcgccgt aatcatataa aaaaaaatta
   176821 aaatttaagg atagatataa ttcaagcata acaactgtta atatttgtta ttaacaaaca
   176881 taaaatcaag atttataata ggacatttgc agtaaatata cagaatgtaa gtaaatggga
   176941 tattatctat cataatgaat caagggatat ttgtatagat taggattttc tgtaataaag
   177001 atatgaagat catcatagta gaatccatca atcacaatgc aaccaccttt aaggcataat
   177061 ttagtaaatt cagcactccc atcttctgga tgctttacaa ctaacattaa aaactcctca
   177121 gttacattat ctgttataaa gtatgatcct cctggagcca tatctagcat gtctcttatt
   177181 cccataaaat cctttttggg gtggtaaaaa cttagcaatt tcaatctctt ttctaggttt
   177241 ttttcttggt atttaagcca tttgttataa aacagttttc ttatgaaaat gcatttgaaa
   177301 atactgggaa tatttaacca tgcttcttcc gagcacatct ccagatattt actttctttg
   177361 tttcccatgt ctaatttatt gttcactaag ttagcaatga attagtatat aacctatttt
   177421 ataacctagt tataacctat cttataaccc attttataac ctatttataa ttggctatag
   177481 ctatgcataa tctaaatgat tacccctact aagcacccta cttttacata tatggattca
   177541 ctttttattt tgtaaactat tagaattatt ttataattat ttattttcat tgtaaatgag
   177601 tggatattta taaaaatcct caaccgtttt aagatagttt tctagagaga agtaattttt
   177661 accgttaata tataatgctt tcccattaaa atctagtttt gctatgttta gtgaaccgtt
   177721 ttctagatct ttttgaacaa gaaacagatt ttcatcggtt gcgtcgtccg taagcagaaa
   177781 ggtaccatta ggcttgttca taaacatacg ttctatttcg tcgtcatttt tttgtgaata
   177841 gaaaaaaccc aactttttaa tccgttttag ctctttttta tcaatctttc cagactgttt
   177901 tatatatatt ttattacaaa ttttagaatc ctctttggct tcattatact tattttgctt
   177961 gtcctctatt gacataactg tatttggtag gtaacttccg tcaaggtggt tccccatgtt
   178021 ttgagtaaat ttttaattca gttgtatact tgagactaaa ataaatataa aaatttaaaa
   178081 aataaaaatt atttttgtaa atctgtttat ggcttatagc ggtatagggg ggtcgataaa
   178141 aggtatcggg gtagtctcct acgatatcgt caattttggt atagtaacac ttgttatggt
   178201 agtattgtcc aaaacgagtg tgtatgcgcc gatgaagtgt ccgcccgcta atggggcagt
   178261 tccaggttaa gacaaccata tcacagtcaa aaagagagga aacggcatag gtgcccaaag
   178321 gttcattaaa cagcatacgc cgcatatatt ttagtttttt atcaccgtgg taatagtcac
   178381 agtttttcat gtcctgttta ataggattat tccccatcta tgatactata taaaaaattt
   178441 agtttttagc tttttcaaaa ctaaattttc cttatcacag cgtgtagaag aatatttaaa
   178501 gatgttatat cttttagcgg gacccaaaaa attctcatca cttatttttt tttattgttg
   178561 tagttcataa cagcgtttag gacttataac gatataaagg tctataaaat atatgcgggt
   178621 ataatcttat aaaatcatcg attttttcat aatattctcc gtttatataa taaagatcgt
   178681 aacagacatt gatgcgtaaa tgcattattc gcgtgttcgt tgggcagcta aaggatatca
   178741 caacgtagtt tttttgagaa aagacgaaac cacataagtc cctaagggtt cattgaatag
   178801 taaacgccat atctgtttta aattttgttg ttcaccatag tagtattcgc actttttcag
   178861 gtctttttta acaagcctat ttcccattta cgtttataaa tagatttaga aatgctatat
   178921 attacttgtt gatgaaagat taacacgtct tatatgtaga tgttttcttt aaaaatattt
   178981 gcattgcaac agacgtggtt ctttcttatc agaaatctca aaactcgtcc ttatgttaaa
   179041 ccttaaagtt taaaatttaa agaagtattt ataaaatata accatgggaa ctttttcagt
   179101 gacggcttct gcaaaaaatg acaatgccgt ttgtaagtat ttaaaagaac caatggttga
   179161 aaataaaaat tacaaaaaca tattaagaaa tgagcatgat aaaaaaaatt taaatgatgc
   179221 tctacgtcaa catatcactg ttcataatcc agtagttgat tggtgtaata actattcaac
   179281 attttcatct caggattttg aggaatataa aatttatata catagtgatc ttatggatgg
   179341 acgacctagt ccaaaaaaaa catggtgtgt aatactgtaa tatttgttag taatgaatta
   179401 atacactgaa attaatatac taaagtgtat ttctggctat tcccattatg gtagtaatat
   179461 cattactatt tttaagagct gggtgtggat ttgtgtaaaa atagcattct cctccatgtt
   179521 gtgatggctc tgtcatatca aattcccatc ctatgcaacc tttatgttgt aaacatgatg
   179581 attggtaagt atttatgcta aaccaatcat aactggtaaa aaaagtacca tcatctatac
   179641 gtgtttttcc aaatggagat tgaagatcag cagtagtgct attaaaccta taaaaaccag
   179701 gtgtataatt acatgaattg atggtaggat ctatattaat atcttttata tcctgtttta
   179761 tagcttctag acaactcata tcagtacatg ttccacgtac acagtgctgt cctttatctt
   179821 tacaatccgt atctgtctta catttttttt tcggtgggtt cagatggtaa taactcagta
   179881 ttaaaattat cacaagaata attgctataa gtatttgaat aacaggatga tacattttaa
   179941 tattaaatat attttttaat taaatgaata gatttaaata attctttaga aatattctac
   180001 aaagaatgaa atggatggtt caaaaaaaat gtaatatatt gttaggtcaa gtaaatttaa
   180061 tattttataa tccttttcta gctattgcca ttacaacatt atcctggtat ttaagagcag
   180121 gatgcggatc tatataaaac ttaggtgtat agttacataa atggatgtta ggatctagtt
   180181 taagacaggt atcctttata tatacagtct acatgtattt tacatttgtt aattttttag
   180241 tgattttaga agaaaaaagt caaaattgtt agaagaatat ttttatatta aaatgatata
   180301 agttacttta attattacac ttaacctgaa aagacttatt acctaaaata ttactaaaag
   180361 gtaaagtaat attgtgtaat tgagtccata acatgggtgg gaaacaaaaa tctcgtaata
   180421 tgaaaaacaa acatcctaga aagagtgcaa ttgttataag cttgtgtaac tttactttaa
   180481 agtaggaata taaaaatatg agtataagag gaataggcgc cattactaat attggctcca
   180541 acatcctgtt gtctacaaaa aaaaataact ttttttgggg aaaaaaatat tttcaaatag
   180601 agtgtgtgtt ataattgata tttttctttg tttagattct atcataatta ataaaatacc
   180661 acacgtattt atgttatgag aatagactgt tgatttttaa taagttttta ttaaaaattt
   180721 aggagtatag gtccggtgtt tattaaaata cttataatct ctaacaacat aattattaag
   180781 ttataaacta acttataata agggcctatc tatttttact gataaatatt tttaacccaa
   180841 tgattcaaga ttttaaagga ctttattaat gggagttatg tttgcccagc agatcataca
   180901 attatttatt tcgcaggtaa tctcagtctt atatacatat aataaaatac attacttaca
   180961 gcaaattatt aaacctccta gcaaggagcc tggatactgg cgtacctatg caaaccatca
   181021 cagattctgt tgggactgtc aaggtggcat ctataggaac aaggtattta aaaatcatct
   181081 ttctacgact aaggacctta atatagataa atatttgatg ggtttattta tctgcgcaaa
   181141 aaatgcaccc accaaataaa acacaaacat cctgtttatt tacttataaa atgtcgtcat
   181201 cctacatgat ataagtgatg aacaaggttt aataaaaata attcgtgttt tatttttgtg
   181261 tagtaagtaa atgcaaaata aaatcccaaa ttttaacctt ttcttttttt ttctatacaa
   181321 gatgttagaa atagtattgg caacgctgct gggtgatctg cagcaactta aggatcttac
   181381 acctaagcag cgggccgtag ctttcttccg agccaacacc aaagagctag aggactttct
   181441 ctaccccgat gggcagactg aggagttact ccctggattt cttcttaacc atttactaga
   181501 accctcaggc cctattgaaa ttttaaccgg atatcacctc tttcgtcaga atccaaaggc
   181561 aggtcgcttg cgaggccttg aggtgaaaat gcttgaacgg ttatatgatg ctaatattta
   181621 caatatgctg gctcggctac ggcctgagtt ggttcgtgac aaggctgttg agctatattg
   181681 gctttttcga gctattttaa tatgtcatgg tcccttggtt ttggagattg tacgacatga
   181741 gacgttggac tttgcagaaa ccgcctttat ctgtgctgct tactttagtg aaccttaggt
   181801 aatgtacgct ctttataact ttataccacc cactcatgca gtccttgctg atgccatcca
   181861 gatgtgtctt gagagcaaca gcgaggcagg gatttgctat gtctacctaa tgggaggtaa
   181921 cctcaagggc aaggtgcccg gctcgctgcg caaacgtctg cgtgccagtc cacttcggca
   181981 agaacgcaaa aagaaaaacg tccttccgcc ccacgaattc ctactcctgc tccacgggat
   182041 ttaatttttt tcgtaggagc gctactgaga ggatctcctc agcgttggca atccgacgtt
   182101 ggaagcggag cctatcagca gcagcctgtt cccaggggcc cttgcgatca atgtcatcgg
   182161 cttcccacac gtctactaaa ccatcatctg tagcaaaatg gacctttata tcccgttgtc
   182221 taatttttat actggaatag aacgccttcc acttagtatt tacttcgtga agagcgttat
   182281 tgttatcaaa tcctttatta aaatttttag aatcatgatt attgtcgttc aggggtactt
   182341 catttaatga catcaatgta ttctcaagag aggtattttc atcccagtca ctatcatcac
   182401 ttaaatcttc atttcccccg agaatgtagg ctaacatagg gttcgtgcct atatttgata
   182461 aatggtggga gacagattta ataggctcat tttgaacgga ggattttgaa ggacctggtt
   182521 gaatgctatt aagaggtttt ttacgacgtc tgcggctgcg tttatttctc ctcgtcattt
   182581 atagtttttt taaatacttg tttaaagcat gagtttaaat tttagatatc agtaacgtat
   182641 tctttagtat aaatcggtaa tgtttttgaa gaaaagagtt ctaatagaat aaatagttta
   182701 taataaatag tttacaataa ataagttaaa ttgggtgtta ggaacactat tttaaattga
   182761 tttttttccg gaaataatta ttgagtagat agaagtatga tgccatctac tttacaagca
   182821 cttgctaaaa aagtactggc cacaccgcat atatctaaaa aatattgtca gtctaaggag
   182881 tactgtcata tattaaaatg ttgtggttta tggtggcatg atgctccaat tacaatttat
   182941 ccttgtataa ataaaatatt gataaaaaca gcaagcttta aacatggttt agagttgaat
   183001 gtcgcattca tgaaagctgt acaggaaaat aattatgatc taataaggct gtttattgag
   183061 tggggtgcgg atatcaactt tgggttggcc actgttaata cagaccgtac ccgggacctg
   183121 tgccgggaac taggtgcgaa ggaagcttta agtgaaaaag aaattttaga aatatttgat
   183181 aaaatacagt atattaaaag tagcagtaat attattgtat cccatgaatt attatctaat
   183241 aacccccttt tcttaaataa tgatcaattg aaattaagaa tgttcgatga actacataaa
   183301 ctatcaatca actttgtatt acatgagata tcatttaatg aaatgctaac taggtattgg
   183361 tatagtatgg cgatactata taacctcacc gcagccattc aatattttta tcaatcctac
   183421 aagcatttta aagattggcg gttaatatgt gggcttgctt ataacaacgt gtttgacctt
   183481 catgaaattt ataataaaga gaagactgat atgaacattg atgaaatgat gcagttggcc
   183541 tgtatgtatg atggtaatta tacaaccatt tattattgtt ttatgttggg ggctgacatc
   183601 aatcgggcaa tgattgcctc gatcataaat ttttgtgatg gtaacttatt cctttgtata
   183661 gatttggggg ctgatgtatt tgaagagagt atgaaaatgg caatagaaga tcataatgac
   183721 gtattagaaa gtatcttatc atttaaaaat tattatagtt cagacgtttc tctgttatca
   183781 ttaaagacga cagatccaga aaaaattaat gccttgttag aagaagaaag ttacaaatca
   183841 aaaaataggt tgatatataa aagttattga tattacaaca ataactattt ttttttgcaa
   183901 aatttaaaat tttttgcaaa aaaaaatatg tccacaccat cttctttaca agtccttgtc
   183961 aaaagggtgc tggacttcca gcatgtatct gaagatgatt actgtatttt aaaatgttgt
   184021 ggattatggt ggcatggagg cccaatcata ctttctacta atgaggataa tcaaatgatg
   184081 ataaaatcag caagctttaa agatggttta gagataaatc tcgcattaat gaaggctgta
   184141 caagaaaaca attgtagcct aatagagctg tttaccgaat ggggtgcaga cattaattct
   184201 ggattggtta ctgtcaacac ggaatacacc cgaaacctat gtcgaaatct aggtgctaag
   184261 gagatattaa ataaacggga aattttagaa gtatttttaa aattaaagaa ttttaaaagt
   184321 agcagtaata ttattgtatc ccatgaatta ttagataata atcctctttt cctaagtgaa
   184381 gataatgatt atttgagaag aataattaat tgtaatctaa ggagaatatc aattaacttt
   184441 atattggatg aaatatcatt taatgaaaag ctaaccagat tctggtatag tcaggcggta
   184501 ctatataatc ttactgaagc tatccaatat ttctatcaaa aatataagca gtttaaagat
   184561 tggcgattaa tatgcgggct tgcttttaat aatgtgtttg atcttcatga aatatataac
   184621 aaagagaagg ttagtatgga tattaatcaa atgatagaga taacctgtgc atatatatgt
   184681 agttattcca ctatttacta ttgttttgta atgggagctg acattaatcg ggcaatgatt
   184741 acctcggtta caaaatctta tacttgtaac ttgttctttt gtatagattt aggagctact
   184801 gccttcgaag agtgtttaga aatagcaaaa caacaggata ataatgaatt agtaaaaata
   184861 ttatcattga aaaattatta tagtccagat agctccctta tatcattaaa aataacagat
   184921 ccggagaaaa ttaatatctt attagatgag gaaaattatg agtcaaaaaa tgggttaata
   184981 tatgaagaat ctaatataaa attatttttt cataatagcg atgatatatt ttgatagagg
   185041 ttttggtgct gatggatttt tataggatca catgactata attttatttt ttttcctaga
   185101 ccaaaaaaaa ttaaagtgat cgtgttataa ttaacatttt tttgtactcg gatcttagat
   185161 atagaaaggt gatatatgtt gttgttatca tcacatttat taagtatacg cagaaaagca
   185221 taacaccggc ttccatggtt tataaaagat cttttttgaa aaaacattaa attttagtcg
   185281 ctttcaatgt ctaagtaggt ttgccaatag tatacagcca aaatacttag cagaatatat
   185341 aaagtgaatt ctctaccaat aaattttata gagaaataac ataagattgc cataatttga
   185401 cactttaata tgaatatcag gaatgccaac aacgtgtaga ccaaacacca gacatcacaa
   185461 ataaacatag ctaaagattt ctccgcaaac cagtatgcac ggcggcaatt tattttcttc
   185521 ggaaaatata ttaagtttta taattccgca ggtggcgatc tgattcctca catcccaaaa
   185581 tcatgcgtac cgcggcgtgt cgtcgctgcc gtacggcggg ggcggcgccg cctcggccgg
   185641 ctttttttgc gccgcgcaga gcttgagcag gccctcgatg ccgtagcata tgaacagcac
   185701 cagcaggttg accgccagca cgtagaggaa ccacaccaga tagccgttca tggctggcgg
   185761 cgatttgtga caaaaaaaca ttaagtttta gtaccgcggc ggcggtatct caggcggcgg
   185821 cggggcggca acatttctta ttatatggat attatcacac acctcatcta tcatgcaata
   185881 tacgattgct aatatcaggt tgcccactag tatgcagaga aaccacgtaa gataaatatt
   185941 catcctggcg gcgttttttg acgaaaaaac attaaatttt agcccggcat tttttgatgc
   186001 ctactgcaat aacgcccacc acagcagcag gaataatttt aatgtttaac gccaacaaca
   186061 gcaggaataa ttttaatctt taatgccaac aacagcagta ataattttaa tctttaacgc
   186121 caacaacagt attaataatt ttaatgttta acgcctacca cagcagtatt aataatttta
   186181 atgtttaacg cctaccacag cagtaggaat aattttaatg taggaataat tttaatgttt
   186241 aacgccaaca gcagcagtaa taattttaat gtttaacgcc aacaacaaca ggaataattt
   186301 taatgtttaa cgccaacagc agcagtaata attttaatgt ttaacgccaa caacaacagg
   186361 aataatttta atctttaacg cccacccgca aaattcgtcc ggcccgccac agcaacagaa
   186421 taattttaaa ctttgacgcc caccaaaacg gtatgcattt tggcaccgcg aaattccttc
   186481 cggccagccg caacttgtgt aactacctct ccgccgccgc cgcgaaattc tgcatcttgt
   186541 gtaactacct ttccgcaccg caaaaccgca aaaataatta ttcccccgta aaaaaaaata
   186601 attatttttt tttcacaaaa aagatctgca ctataatata aaattgtacc tgctttatat
   186661 ataataaatt t
//
