# Supplementary material for: A synthetic genomics-based African swine fever virus engineering platform
Source: Sci Adv. 2025 Mar 26;11(13):eadu7670. doi: 10.1126/sciadv.adu7670 (PMC11939070; doi:10.1126/sciadv.adu7670)
Supplement: Supplementary file 2 — Data S1 to S5 [file sciadv.adu7670_data_s1_to_s5.zip › adu7670_data_s1.gb]

LOCUS       ASFV_KenyaDCD2vDsRedResc7Fin      187192 bp    DNA     linear   VRL 13-JAN-2025
DEFINITION  ASFV_Kenya_IX_1033_WSL.
ACCESSION   0
KEYWORDS    .
SOURCE      ASFV_Kenya_IX_1033_WSL.
  ORGANISM  ASFV_Kenya_IX_1033_WSL.
FEATURES             Location/Qualifiers
     source          1..187192
                     /organism="ASFV_Kenya_IX_1033_WSL"
                     /note="Annotations transferred from African swine fever
                     virus strain Ken06.Bus (KM111295)"
     repeat_region   1..2150
                     /Identical_Bases="2,150"
                     /Mismatched_Bases=0
                     /Frequency=2
                     /Percent_Identical="100%"
                     /All_Locations="1+; 187,015-"
                     /annotation_group="Repeat 1"
                     /Color="#cc0000"
                     /modified_by="walter.fuchs"
                     /label="Repeat 1"
     misc_feature    2151..2152
                     /Original_Bases
                     /label
                     /note="Geneious type: Editing History Insertion"
     misc_feature    2196
                     /Original_Bases="A"
                     /label="A"
                     /note="Geneious type: Editing History Replacement"
     misc_feature    2436^2437
                     /Original_Bases="T"
                     /label="T"
                     /note="Geneious type: Editing History Deletion"
     CDS             2575..3099
                     /gene="BA71V-KP177R"
                     /codon_start=1
                     /product="BA71V-KP177R"
                     /note="similar to African swine fever virus E75 strain
                     E75of INSD accession FN557520"
                     /translation="MLHIKMTISTLLIALIVLLIIILVVFLYYKKQQPPKKVCKVDKD
                     CGSGEHCVRGTCSSLSCLDAVKMDKRDVKMDSKISSCKFTPNFYHFTDTAAEQEFGKT
                     WHSIKITPSPGESRTSQEICERYCLWGTDDCTGWEYFGDEKDGTCNIYINPHLALKYT
                     KDHVLYLPRNHKYA"
                     /modified_by="walter.fuchs"
                     /label="KP177R"
     CDS             complement(3239..3490)
                     /gene="BA71V-L83L"
                     /codon_start=1
                     /product="BA71V-L83L"
                     /note="similar to African swine fever virus E75 strain
                     E75of INSD accession FN557520"
                     /translation="MDTSLKNNDGALEADNKNYQNYKDEPDKISDVLDDTKYNLMVEC
                     CHKNYSTFAPQWDVNERNYIDIPEGPSAKKSIVHRCTII"
                     /modified_by="walter.fuchs"
                     /label="L83L"
     CDS             complement(3573..3851)
                     /gene="BA71V-L60L"
                     /codon_start=1
                     /product="BA71V-L60L"
                     /note="similar to African swine fever virus E75 strain
                     E75of INSD accession FN557520"
                     /translation="MGDTLSKQMSSTETLSFKEEQAHCNNKTSENQPKIIDDNKCTDS
                     QNTDSQNTDSQNTDSQNTDSQDTDSQNTDSSKVYSIALNKDWHLYVMI"
                     /modified_by="walter.fuchs"
                     /label="L60L"
     CDS             complement(4034..5095)
                     /gene="MGF 360-3L"
                     /codon_start=1
                     /product="MGF 360-3L"
                     /note="similar to African swine fever virus E75 strain
                     E75of INSD accession FN557520"
                     /translation="MQPSTLQTLTKRVLATQHVSKDDYCILKRCGLWWHDAPITLYTD
                     GEQILIKTPCYKEGIKLNTALVLAVKENNYDLIVLFTEWGANINYGLLSVNKEHTRNL
                     CRKLGAKEGLEASEVLRFFFETKRHKTSSNIILCHKLFSNNPFLQNVNMVELRMIIYW
                     ELKDLTTNLIVNESSFTEMLTKYWYGIAVKYNLKEAIQYFCQEYEHLNEWRLICALSF
                     NNVFELHEICNTMNMNINKMMQLACMRDNNFLTIYYCFALGADINCAMYDSVSNFRIE
                     NMFFCMDLGADAFEESLELAELHGYSVIVDILSLKIYKANPILLAKETDPEKINTLLK
                     NYYPKNMLAYDICNVDNYL"
                     /modified_by="walter.fuchs"
                     /label="MGF 360-3L"
     CDS             complement(5289..6104)
                     /gene="MGF 110-1L"
                     /codon_start=1
                     /product="MGF 110-1L"
                     /note="similar to African swine fever virus E75 strain
                     E75of INSD accession FN557520"
                     /translation="MFALQIFTLLSIPTLFYTYELVEPLELTRTPPEKELGYWCTYAN
                     HCRFCWDCQDGICRNKAFKNHSPILENDYIANCSVYHHNNFCTYYVTSIKPHKIYRTE
                     CPQHISHEWHEAVIRKWQKLLTYGFYLVGCVLVVNYIRKRSLRTIIYLVVLLVIFFLL
                     SQLMLYRELEHKKHKIGSIPPERELEHWCTYGKYCDFCWDCQNGICRNKVFKNHPPIG
                     EHDFIRHNCWTIHLPNRCYYQKVYKYSDTHIMECSQPTHYKWYDNLMKKQDIM"
                     /modified_by="walter.fuchs"
                     /label="MGF 110-1L"
     CDS             complement(6247..6588)
                     /gene="MGF 110-2L"
                     /codon_start=1
                     /product="MGF 110-2L"
                     /translation="MGFFSYLSLVLVGLASLTSLASLANLQDFSTDNPLEEELRYWCQ
                     YMQNCRFCWACQNGLCKNKVLKDMPSVQEHSYPMEHCMIHRQCKYVRDGPIFQVECMM
                     QTYDVIHLLNA"
                     /modified_by="walter.fuchs"
                     /label="MGF 110-2L"
     CDS             complement(6687..7061)
                     /gene="MGF 110-3L"
                     /codon_start=1
                     /product="MGF 110-3L"
                     /translation="MLVIFLGILGLLANQVFGLPAKNAGHLHSTEEPPKEELGYWCTY
                     MESCRFCWDCEHGICKNKVNESMPWIIENSYLTPCMVSRWYNQCTYDEGNGQYHTMDC
                     SDPVPHNTPHRLGMKIYEREDL"
                     /modified_by="walter.fuchs"
                     /label="MGF 110-3L"
     CDS             complement(7411..7785)
                     /gene="MGF 110-4L"
                     /codon_start=1
                     /product="MGF 110-4L"
                     /translation="MLVIFLGILGLLANQLSGMPTQAGGHLRSTDNPPEEELEYWCTY
                     MESCKFCWECTHGLCKNKVNESMPTIIENSYLTSCEVSRWYNQCTYDEGNGHYHVMDC
                     SDPVPHNRPHRLGMKFYKKEDL"
                     /modified_by="walter.fuchs"
                     /label="MGF 110-4L"
     CDS             complement(7981..8352)
                     /gene="MGF 110-5L"
                     /codon_start=1
                     /product="MGF 110-5L"
                     /translation="MLVIFLGLLGLLANQVLGLPNQPAGQLHPTDNPPKEELGYWCTY
                     TESCKFCWNCQNGLCEGKLENTTILENEYVQSCIVSRWLNKCMYDLGQGIHHVMPCSE
                     PKPWNPYKILKKEWKENVSQN"
                     /modified_by="walter.fuchs"
                     /label="MGF 110-5L"
     CDS             complement(8574..8930)
                     /gene="MGF 110-6L"
                     /codon_start=1
                     /product="MGF 110-6L"
                     /translation="MLVIFLGILGLLASQVSSQPVGQLRPTEDPPENELEYWCTYMES
                     CQFCWDCQDGNCINKVDGSVIYKNEYVQPCSVSRWLNKCMYDLDKGIYHTMNCSQPRS
                     WNPYKCFRKEWKKDEL"
                     /modified_by="walter.fuchs"
                     /label="MGF 110-6L"
     CDS             complement(9891..10172)
                     /gene="p285L"
                     /codon_start=1
                     /product="p285L"
                     /translation="MLLEEVILIALILIWIAIILYSSIQIRIKPGSSVPHRCECGHKA
                     SNESPRPGFHRCEYDHPQFERTHFCNRHSCIPCCSPHQACLRFQSYHRV"
                     /modified_by="walter.fuchs"
                     /label="285L"
     CDS             10914..11282
                     /gene="MGF 100-1R"
                     /codon_start=1
                     /product="MGF 100-1R"
                     /translation="MVKLFYNPIKCLFYRRSCKKKLRKALKKLNFYHPPKECCQIYRL
                     LENAPGGTYFITENMTNELIMIAKDPVDKKIKSVKLYLTGNYIKINQHYYINIYMYLM
                     RYNQIYKYPLICFSKYSKIL"
                     /modified_by="walter.fuchs"
                     /label="MGF 100-1R"
     CDS             complement(11405..12277)
                     /gene="MGF 110-9L"
                     /codon_start=1
                     /product="MGF 110-9L"
                     /translation="MKVIVFLLVLMEVQRVIQSQPFPGTGELPMTRRPPKRELEYWCT
                     YARSCDFCWDCRHGVCKNKVFEKHPLIKKNDYIQICRVSRYGEKCRYFTDSKIRRFHI
                     MSCTNPTYYDWFDELMQVREDRIIDVENIKHTCLCMVATIALMVYIRKQYSRMRMQAA
                     TRLLIFLGIYLLLGILMTNIIMNLPLSTDNPMQMRRSPKEDLKFWCTYAKHCDFCWTC
                     KNGMCKNKVFKDHPTIIENDYIVNCTVSRWHDRCMYEAHFRIHYQHNMNCSQPTELEW
                     FTALKRHVINQDDL"
                     /modified_by="walter.fuchs"
                     /label="MGF 110-9L"
     CDS             complement(12520..13362)
                     /created_by="walter.fuchs"
                     /Color="#ff00ff"
                     /modified_by="walter.fuchs"
                     /label="MGF 110-11L "
     misc_feature    13010
                     /Original_Bases
                     /label
                     /note="Geneious type: Editing History Insertion"
     CDS             complement(13963..14730)
                     /gene="MGF 360-4L"
                     /codon_start=1
                     /product="MGF 360-4L"
                     /translation="MNSLQVLTKKVLIENKVFSNYHEDDICILQQLGLWWENGPIGFC
                     KQCKMVTIGSMSCSDVDSYELDRALVKAVKENQTDLIKLFVLWGAEINYGIICAKTEK
                     MKDLCIQLGADPEFLDKGLYDMFVYLVKQKKVLLAIDIYYDNILILDSFDSHDFHMLI
                     DFMYNRFILNLDEKEEMTRNTLILKFWYKFAIDFNLVKPIRYLSKKFPHLDYWRLKTA
                     IYLGNVAEVYYAYFRENIRLDPNHMMSIACIHIPEIN"
                     /modified_by="walter.fuchs"
                     /label="MGF 360-4L"
     CDS             complement(15577..16704)
                     /gene="MGF 360-7L"
                     /codon_start=1
                     /product="MGF 360-7L"
                     /note="similar to African swine fever virus E75 strain
                     E75of INSD accession FN557520"
                     /translation="MNSLQVLTKKVLIENKAFSNYHEDDSFILQQLGLWWENGPIGFC
                     KQCKIVTIGSMSCSDVDSYELDRALVKAVKENQTDLIILFVLWGANINYGIMCAKMER
                     TKDLCIQLGADPEFLDKKLYNMFVNLIKQQKVLLPIDIYYDNILILDSFNSHDFHALI
                     NFIYNRFILNLDEKEKMTRNTFVLKFWFKFAIEFNLVKPIRYLSKKFPHLDDWRLKTA
                     VYLGNVDEIHHAYFQENIRLDPNHMMSFACMYPQNKLGIYYCFALGANINTALETLIR
                     FINHEVNREITFFSNYGIWSNIHFCISLGANPDTKKIQETLLREEKNVIMKLLFKKGL
                     LSPHSILHKKILEPSEVRKIISTYEHTETFHSFSSLRDNLR"
                     /modified_by="walter.fuchs"
                     /label="MGF 360-7L"
     CDS             17789..18004
                     /gene="BA71V-X69R"
                     /codon_start=1
                     /product="BA71V-X69R"
                     /note="similar to African swine fever virus E75 strain
                     E75of INSD accession FN557520"
                     /translation="MLLLYTVMILTCIIYKLVPDNKYWPIHMFFFIIVYIVYMYEKLD
                     IHEKSQFWNHTMARLSGCPVPTIICNC"
                     /modified_by="walter.fuchs"
                     /label="X69R"
     CDS             complement(18302..19108)
                     /gene="MGF 300-1L"
                     /codon_start=1
                     /product="MGF 300-1L"
                     /note="similar to African swine fever virus E75 strain
                     E75of INSD accession FN557520"
                     /translation="MVSLTTCCLKNIVNQHAHLENTVLLYHLGLRWNCKTLYQCTQCN
                     GVNYTNLHSDQCKNKDLFLMKVIVKKNLAVARTLLSWGASPEYARLFCRNTDEEQALN
                     LQHMVEVPSYKILKRLTMSYKENDEQLLITFYLLNLSTNVSANLREQVRFNIVSYIIC
                     DLAIHQTFKTFYAKNYSLSTLYCIFLAIYYKLYTALRKMVKIYPGLKSFAYLIGFMFD
                     DETIMETYSSTDDEILECKNKIIAIKGCYGNIHCRSDIDHMYAFSQNNFW"
                     /modified_by="walter.fuchs"
                     /label="MGF 300-1L"
     CDS             19877..20185
                     /created_by="walter.fuchs"
                     /Color="#ff00ff"
                     /modified_by="walter.fuchs"
                     /label="MGF 300-2R (F1)"
     misc_feature    20159^20160
                     /Original_Bases="A"
                     /label="A"
                     /note="Geneious type: Editing History Deletion"
     CDS             20170..20418
                     /created_by="walter.fuchs"
                     /Color="#ff00ff"
                     /modified_by="walter.fuchs"
                     /label="MGF 300-2R (F2)"
     CDS             complement(20507..21499)
                     /gene="MGF 300-4L"
                     /codon_start=1
                     /product="MGF 300-4L"
                     /note="similar to African swine fever virus E75 strain
                     E75of INSD accession FN557520"
                     /translation="MLSLFNIALKALTLKKSDEFLKRDKEILTRLGLCCKNYNIIDKC
                     SECGNICPNGQQHGACININYLLIYAVKRDNYMLAYRLLSWGANEKFANYFRRPLPHL
                     KPLIPKKELTPKDIKQLAYEHFHSDSELITIFEVFRRCRNINDCLKFFYKKNIEFEIY
                     FARLHVYIKTSYKRSWYWFCIFIAVKHSMNQALNKIIKTSVPRFYHKTTLNLVLFLSA
                     CFYENVEWMKSFFYKENKKIQKRMLNYGMEWAATHGKVRTFICCYTLGGTASLELYKR
                     AYYYERFMIMALCSYLANIQINNPWAGLNPYMMMQNKEKFLPLKFSEETQYFYI"
                     /modified_by="walter.fuchs"
                     /label="MGF 300-4L"
     CDS             complement(21653..22612)
                     /gene="MGF 360-8L"
                     /codon_start=1
                     /product="MGF 360-8L"
                     /note="similar to African swine fever virus E75 strain
                     E75of INSD accession FN557520"
                     /translation="MLSLQTLAKKALAKQSVPEEYHYILKYCGLWWQNKPIHLCDYCN
                     YVIVNSTPFKGELHLDVALIMAIKENNHDLIRLFTEWGANIYYGLSCARTEYTQELCR
                     KLGAKDGLDKKDIFIGLLRHKTSNNIILCHEIFNKNPMLGILNMQELAGEIHRELKHL
                     IFYILDNVPINTLVKYWYAIAVKYKLKRAISFFFQTYDHLNMWRLMCAISFNNVFDLH
                     EIYEQKIVHMDIDKMMHLACMQDDNFLTIYYCFVLGADIDRAINVTLWHHQTNNLYFF
                     KDLKGLKEQNGLTARPLLLPNITDPKKIYTMLKNYLPISSNSR"
                     /modified_by="walter.fuchs"
                     /label="MGF 360-8L"
     CDS             complement(22784..23848)
                     /gene="MGF 360-9L"
                     /codon_start=1
                     /product="MGF 360-9L"
                     /note="similar to African swine fever virus E75 strain
                     E75of INSD accession FN557520"
                     /translation="MVLSLQTLTKKVLARQYPAECHHHFLKCCGLWWHDGPIVYHQNQ
                     KKIWSPIFTDGVTLNAALVKAVKENNYDLIKLFTEWGANIDYSLLAVNTEYTRDLCRE
                     LGAKEQLNQQEILHFFNMVKRDLTGSNIILCHEVFSHNSILETVNRTKLRGIIYEQME
                     ALMENTDVLSELLTKYWYGMAVEFNLTKAIHYFYQRYDHLHEWRLMCALFYNNVFDLH
                     ELCAKEKVHMDMDKMLKWACRKNYNYLTIYYCCIVLGADLNKAMFHSILFYNLGNMFF
                     CIDLGADAFEEGKTLAYQNDKSFIASILSLNCYSMNDSLSLNEIDPIVIKRMLKNYHS
                     KNMSMAHKYYIKYGFNNMDD"
                     /modified_by="walter.fuchs"
                     /label="MGF 360-9L"
     CDS             complement(23932..25002)
                     /gene="MGF 360-10L"
                     /codon_start=1
                     /product="MGF 360-10L"
                     /note="similar to African swine fever virus E75 strain
                     E75of INSD accession FN557520"
                     /translation="MFPSLQSFAKKILASQHVLPEDYYHILKYCGLWWYTAPISLDCK
                     HMLIRLPYFADGLDLNTALMIAAKENNYQLIKLFTEWGANINYGYICANTQPTREFCW
                     ELGANYRMDKKKVIHMFFKFIENKTSQYIILCHKLFNENPFPTYVIIREIKSSLYWRL
                     RRLVEDEDLLRDVSDGDMLTIYCFMVALQNDLREAVSYFYEHFKHMNTWWLICALYFN
                     KLSDLHYLYEQEKIRIDINEMMRIACTKDNNFLTMYYCFILGADINMAMLAAIQFFNI
                     DNLFFCIDLGANAFEEAKALAEQRDYYLISQRLSLDIYHPDPSLFTLKEANPKKIYHL
                     LNNYKSKSMLAYLDYHINDTTS"
                     /modified_by="walter.fuchs"
                     /label="MGF 360-10L"
     CDS             complement(25029..26090)
                     /gene="MGF 360-11L"
                     /codon_start=1
                     /product="MGF 360-11L"
                     /note="similar to African swine fever virus E75 strain
                     E75of INSD accession FN557520"
                     /translation="MLPSLQSLSKKVLAKQCIPVDQYHILKSCGLWWYDGPITFYTYR
                     NKMFIKSTCFSEGIELNTVLMKAAKENNHDLIKLFTEWGADINYGLVCAHSEHTRDLC
                     RELGAKDRLDKEYILKIFFDTTRNKTDSNIILCHEMFSNNPNLKHVDDLDLREEIMWE
                     LRGLMEITYMLDHDNSFSNMLTKYWYAIAVDYGLKKAIHYFYQKYTHLHRWRLMCALF
                     YNNVFDLHELYEIERIRMDIDEMMHIACIQDYSYSTIYYCFIMGANINQAMFVSIQNY
                     NLGNMFFCIDLGANAFEEGKALAIQKENYLIADALSLKHYNPVISLLSAVTDPEKINS
                     MLKNYHSKNMVVFLDYERR"
                     /modified_by="walter.fuchs"
                     /label="MGF 360-11L "
     CDS             26279..27871
                     /gene="MGF 505-1R"
                     /codon_start=1
                     /product="MGF 505-1R"
                     /note="similar to African swine fever virus E75 strain
                     E75of INSD accession FN557520"
                     /translation="MFSLQNLCRKTLPDCKLPEFFDDYVLQLLGLYWENHGTIQRAGN
                     NCVLIQQHNLIPVNEALRIAASEENYEIVSLLLAWEGNLYYAIIGALEGNHHNLIRKY
                     DDQIKDHHEILPFIDDPVIFHKCHTMRRCFFNCILYQAVKYSKFSVLLYFKYILKENL
                     PLVHSLIEKAYKYHNYEVIKWIYENLHIYDIINTFKCAIAHKDLRLYCLGYTFVYNRI
                     VPYKYYHLDIRILLRLQLLHKVTAKGYLDFILETLKYDHNTNNIDIILTQAATYNHRN
                     ILTYFIPQSTYAQIEQCLFVAIKTNASKKTLNLLLSHLNLSIKLVKKLSQYVVAYKST
                     NIISILSRQQKKKIYLDIILTKVVKNAVFNKFVIGCMVTFSINPERIVKMAARIKKMK
                     LVKNISEHVWKNHAVKLKHLKHAVHTMKHQEGKNRLMNFIYDHCYYHMQEEEIFSLAR
                     FYAIHHAPKLFDVFYDCCILDTIRFKSLLLDCSHIIVKNAHDASINIVNKYIGNLFAM
                     GVLSKKEILQDYPSIYSKDYML"
                     /modified_by="walter.fuchs"
                     /label="MGF 505-1R"
     CDS             complement(27923..28978)
                     /gene="MGF 360-12L"
                     /codon_start=1
                     /product="MGF 360-12L"
                     /translation="MLPSLQSLTKKVLARQCLPEDQHYLLKCYDLWWNNAPITFDHNL
                     RLIKLAGIQEGLDLNMALVKAVKENNYSLIKLFTEWGANINYGLISVNTEHTWDLCRE
                     LGAKKTLNEGDILQIFIDLKFYKTSSNIILCHEVFSDNLLLKRVNNLKMRIEIFWELR
                     GIIEKTDLLNNEFSLNTLLLKYWYAIAVRYNLKEAIQYFYQKYTHLNTWRLTCALCFN
                     NVFDLHEAYEKDKICMDLEEMMRIACIKDHNLSTIYYCYMLGANINQAMLTSIQYYNI
                     ENIFFCMDLGADAFEEGMALVGQEGYEPIRNILSLKIYSPATTPLPKSTDPEIIDHAL
                     KNYFSKNMMVFLTYDLR"
                     /modified_by="walter.fuchs"
                     /label="MGF 360-12L"
     CDS             complement(29138..30199)
                     /gene="MGF 360-13L(FRAG-2)"
                     /codon_start=1
                     /product="MGF 360-13L(FRAG-2)"
                     /note="similar to African swine fever virus E75 strain
                     E75of INSD accession FN557520"
                     /translation="MSSPLSLQTLVKKTIAGTSCLSIDEHILKYCGLWWHDAPLKLYI
                     DRGRIYIKSGFLGEDIDLCVALIIAVKENNYSMIKLFTEWGAYINYSLLSINTKHARD
                     LCRQLGAKETLDDYDIFCIFNKIMHNKTSGSIILCHEIFINNPNLENNFAAQLRRLIY
                     KRLCGLIEIKETDELSELLVKYWYANAVQYDHKDAICFLDEKYTDLDEWRLKCYLCYN
                     KIYELHDIYHKGKIQIDVNEMLSLACIRDNNLLTIYYCYALGGNINQAMLTSVQYYNI
                     GNIYFCIDLGGNAFEEGSAIARQNGYNFLSHSLVLNIYSSDASLPLNLKDPEEISSLL
                     KNYKSKNLSIILDYSHKIL"
                     /modified_by="walter.fuchs"
                     /label="MGF 360-13L"
     CDS             complement(30412..31485)
                     /gene="MGF 360-14L"
                     /codon_start=1
                     /product="MGF 360-14L"
                     /note="similar to African swine fever virus E75 strain
                     E75of INSD accession FN557520"
                     /translation="MLSLQTLAKKVVACNYLSSDYDYTLQRFGLWWDLGPIHLCNTCK
                     QIFSYQHLQCFSVDDLCLDAALVKAVKSDNLELIRLFVDWGANPEYGLIRVPAVHLKR
                     LCTELGGLTPVSESRLLEILKEVADLKSCAGVLLGYDMFCHNPLMETVTRTTLNTVMY
                     TRSKIPLTGDTAHLLLTKFWFALALRHNFTKAIHYFYEKHKNQLYWRLTCSLYFNNIF
                     DLHELCSKKEICISPNLMMKFACLREENYAAIYYCHMLGASPDYGMNLSIYNNNTLNL
                     FFCIDLGATNFDRARLIAHRVYMYNLSNIFLVKQLFSRDASLVLNITEPQAIYDMLKT
                     YTSKNLKRAEEYFTAHPEIVVID"
                     /modified_by="walter.fuchs"
                     /label="MGF 360-14L"
     CDS             31720..33294
                     /gene="MGF 505-2R"
                     /codon_start=1
                     /product="MGF 505-2R"
                     /note="similar to African swine fever virus E75 strain
                     E75of INSD accession FN557520"
                     /translation="MFSLQDLCRKHLFILPDVFGEHVLQQLGLYWEKHGSLQRIGNDH
                     ILIRRDLILSINEALKIAAEEGNNEVVKLLLLWKGNLHYAIIGALQGDQYDLIHTYEN
                     QIEDYHHILPLIQDAKTFEKCHALERFCDVPCLLEHATKHNMLPILQKYQEELFIRVY
                     LRETLFELACLWQRYDILKWIEQTMHVYDLKIMFNIAISKRDLSMYSLGYILFFNRGN
                     TDVALATLLTQHLEKTAAKGLLHFVLETLKYGGNINIVLSQAVKYNHRKLLDYFLRQL
                     PRKNIEKLLLLAVQERASKKTLNLLLSYLNYSVKRIKKLLRYVIEHESTLVIRILLKK
                     RINLIDAVLEKTVRYFSMTKVRTIMDELSINPEKVIKMAVQKMRTDIVIHTSYVWEDD
                     LERLIRLKNMLYTIKYEHGKKMLIKVIHGIYKNLYGEKEKVMFNLAKFYAAQNAATQF
                     KDTCKDCCKLDVARFKQLILDCLDIITKKTCLSIMEILENHIISLFAMKMMTEDEKNL
                     GLEILYKVISYKMISY"
                     /modified_by="walter.fuchs"
                     /label="MGF 505-2R"
     CDS             33381..34229
                     /gene="MGF 505-3R"
                     /codon_start=1
                     /product="MGF 505-3R"
                     /note="similar to African swine fever virus E75 strain
                     E75of INSD accession FN557520"
                     /translation="MSSSLQELCRKNLPDHILPEFFDDYILQLLGLHWQDHGSLQRTE
                     KNQVLVQQEPIHINEALKVAASEGNYEIVELLLSWKADPRYAVVGALESKYYDLVYKY
                     YDQVKDCHDILPLIQNSETFERCHELNNCSLKCLFKHAVIYDKLPILQKYASYLDGWP
                     YCNQMLFELACKKQKYNMAVWIEGVLGVGNFTILFTIAIIKRDLQLYSLGYSMILEKM
                     YSCGYDPTFLLNHYLRIVSTKGLLPFVLKTIEYGGSKEIAITLAKKYQHENILRYFET
                     RKTQEC"
                     /modified_by="walter.fuchs"
                     /label="MGF 505-3R"
     CDS             34907..36037
                     /gene="MGF 505-4R"
                     /codon_start=1
                     /product="MGF 505-4R"
                     /note="similar to African swine fever virus E75 strain
                     E75of INSD accession FN557520"
                     /translation="MWRLVQNAIKYNMLSILQKHRNLLTDEGDNQELFEKACEEQKYD
                     IILWIGQTLMLDEPECIFDTALERIDFSLLTVGYSLLFDNKMSSIDIHDEEDLTSLLT
                     EHLKKAATKGCLFFMQEILKYGGNVNIAVLSKAIKYNHRKILDYFIRRQKCLSREGIE
                     KLTLIAIKCGGSKKTLNLLLSYLNYSVQNMIGKIVEAVINDGDFTIIIILKKKKINLV
                     DPVLAGFLDLFHSYCFIKVFIHEFAIRPEKIIKMAARKDKLDIIIEFFNDIYPHKDDL
                     ETVFNILKNIVNTMKHKEGKEILIGLIHKIYRIIHLENKEMFKLVRFYVMHNANIQFI
                     SICKDCFNLAGFKPFLSECLDIAIKKNYPDIVRNIKIQLKYE"
                     /modified_by="walter.fuchs"
                     /label="MGF 505-4R"
     CDS             36066..37574
                     /gene="MGF 505-5R"
                     /codon_start=1
                     /product="MGF 505-5R"
                     /note="similar to African swine fever virus E75 strain
                     E75of INSD accession FN557520"
                     /translation="MFSLQEICRKNIYLLPDWLGEHVVQRLGLYWKKHGTLQRIGDDY
                     VLIQQDLIIPINEALRMAGEEGNDEVIELLLLWKGNVHYAIIGALEGDHDNLIRKLYD
                     QIEDCHSILPLIQDPKTFEKCHELDESCNISCLVLYAVKNDMFCILQNYIMRLSGGDI
                     QEVFETACRLQKYDIVTWMGQNIAIYYPGVIFDIAFDKMNVSLLSIGYTLLFEHHINN
                     MIENNMDTNSLLMQHLEWAASTGFLHFMLETLKYGGDVTIIELSAAVKYDHRKVLDYF
                     LRRKKLPRETLEKLLLVAICEACSKKTLNLLLSYLNYSVNNIRKKIIQYVKQYETTLI
                     IKILWKKRKINLIDPILADFVGYHNYTYLINFMREFSIYPERIIKMAARVAREDLVIK
                     FSKKVCKDPIDRLNYLKTLVYTMKHKAGKRMLIYTIHNLYKASYLESKEMFKLARFYA
                     RHDATFQFISICHDLSKLNIDIKNLLSECLEIAIKNNYPRIIKAIKMDMNYE"
                     /modified_by="walter.fuchs"
                     /label="MGF 505-5R"
     CDS             37755..39341
                     /gene="MGF 505-7R"
                     /codon_start=1
                     /product="MGF 505-7R"
                     /note="similar to African swine fever virus E75 strain
                     E75of INSD accession FN557520"
                     /translation="MFSLQDLCRKNTFFLPNDFSKHTLQLLGLYWKEHGSVHRTEKDN
                     IMIQNELILTVNDALQLAGEEGDTDMVELLLLWEGNLHYAIIGALKNEHYNLICEYHS
                     QIEDWHALLPLIQDPETFEKCHELSLGCDLSCLLQHAVKHNMLSILMKYKEDLLNILF
                     RHRIQSLFVLACENRRIEIIMWIGQNLPIPEPEAIFSIAVVTKDLELFSLGYKIIFDY
                     MQRQGIFQLSNPVRMVTLNRHIGMVIDKGLLPFVLETFKHGGSVKRALSYAVINNKRK
                     IIDYLVRHENVSHQTIERLLCLAVKNHASRKTLNLLLSYINYKVKNIKKLLDYVLGDN
                     STLVLKILLEKKQNLVDAALTRLVKHSTYFRVREFIEDFSISPEKFIKIAVREQKNVI
                     IKVICEDIWENPAERIRYLKQIVSSIKYESGRQFLINIIHTIYQSHSLKPEEIFKLAT
                     FYVKHNAVTHFKDLCKFLWLNRGTESKKHFLRCLEIADEKNFPAIKSIVSEYINYMFT
                     AGTMTKDEIMQAYASEYAMY"
                     /modified_by="walter.fuchs"
                     /label="MGF 505-7R"
     CDS             39774..41297
                     /gene="MGF 505-9R"
                     /codon_start=1
                     /product="MGF 505-9R"
                     /note="similar to African swine fever virus E75 strain
                     E75of INSD accession FN557520"
                     /translation="MFSLQDLCRKNLFTPLEPLGKHVVQRLGLYWEGHGSLKRMGHCF
                     VCVDQIHILSINLAIKIAAAEGNEEIVKLLLLWGGNLHYAIIGALESRQYELILMYEN
                     QIGDYHDILSLIRDPVIYERCHELNVTCTFQCLFQHAIRHNMVSILQKYREDLAHNRR
                     MIQLLYEMACRLQNYDIITWIARNWHVYNIEAIFSIAFIRKDLTLYSLGYIFLLDRMS
                     IEDRNFKSIITRHLEYAAKKGLFDFVLESLKYGGQVDTVLFQTVKYNHRKILAYFIHE
                     TPRKTVEKLLLHAVESRASKKTMNLLLSSLNYSIHSIIKKLLYAVVKHKYMLVIKLLL
                     TRPKKKLNLVDAVLYRLVKHSTNAEIVKFMNEFSVSPERVIKMAARLMRVDLIKKISK
                     DTWENKLERIKHLKQMVYTMKHRNGKNLLMYNIYNITGYIYLNAKEVFNLARFYAVHN
                     ATCLFKEICKSCFVHDDKIQFREILKDCLHIANRHAYIQIAETADEYIKFMDLMLPK"
                     /modified_by="walter.fuchs"
                     /label="MGF 505-9R"
     CDS             41540..43165
                     /gene="MGF 505-10R"
                     /codon_start=1
                     /product="MGF 505-10R"
                     /note="similar to African swine fever virus E75 strain
                     E75of INSD accession FN557520"
                     /translation="MFSLQELCRKNIYILPYSLGKHVLQHLGLYWEKHGSLQRIGDDY
                     VLLQQDLIFSVNEALRMAAEEGNNEVVKLLLLWEGNLHYAIIGALEGNRYDLIHKYYD
                     QIGDCHKILPLIQDPQIFEKCHELSTSCNIRCLLEHAVKHNMLSILQKHKDHIRLHLA
                     LIQVLFELACHEHKNDIVRWIGYSLHIHHLETIFDTALLHKNLSLYVLGYELLMHKVN
                     TEAANIDVPDLLTQHLRSAAAGGLLHFMLETLKYGGCVDKTVLFAAISYKHRKIVAHF
                     IYQVPRKTVEELLLHAVQTRAPKKTLNLLLSSLNYSVHTIIKQLVRSVAIYRSTLVVK
                     LLLMRRKKKLNLIDAVLARLVKYCTYTDIVKFIREFSVSPERVIKMAARESRTFLIEM
                     ISKAAWRNHPQTMIHHLKQLTYTMKPESGKDLLIYMIHYIYQTSNLLVAEEEKNIFKL
                     ATFYAKHNSVNRFKQICEDYYALDVDARFKTLILECFEIAVQKNYPRIANIVDDFIRF
                     LFYKGDITKEEISEAYSLKDTELYVDLKWLQQE"
                     /modified_by="walter.fuchs"
                     /label="MGF 505-10R"
     CDS             complement(43296..43970)
                     /gene="BA71V-A224L (4CL)"
                     /codon_start=1
                     /product="BA71V-A224L (4CL)"
                     /note="similar to African swine fever virus E75 strain
                     E75of INSD accession FN557520"
                     /translation="MYPKINTIDTYISLRLFEVKPKYAGYSSVDARNKSFAIHDIKNY
                     EKFSNAGLFYTSPTEITCYCCGMKFCNWLYEKHPLQVHGFWSRNCGFMRATLGIIGLK
                     KMIDSYNDYFTHEVSVKHKNRVYTHKRLEDMGFSKCFMRFILANAFMPPYRKYIHKII
                     LNERYFTFKFVAYLLSFHKVNLDNQTTYCMTCGIEQINKDENFCSACKTLNYKYYKML
                     NFSIKL"
                     /modified_by="walter.fuchs"
                     /label="A224L"
     CDS             44317..44631
                     /gene="BA71V-A104R"
                     /codon_start=1
                     /product="BA71V-A104R"
                     /note="similar to African swine fever virus E75 strain
                     E75of INSD accession FN557520"
                     /translation="MSTKKKPTITKQELYSLVAADTQLNKALIERIFTSQQKIIQNAL
                     KHNQEVIIPPGIKFTVVTVKAKPARQGHNPATGEPIQIKAKPEHKAVKIRALKPVHDM
                     LN"
                     /modified_by="walter.fuchs"
                     /label="A104R"
     CDS             complement(44633..45340)
                     /gene="BA71V-A240L"
                     /product="BA71V-A240L"
                     /note="similar to African swine fever virus E75 strain
                     E75of INSD accession FN557520"
                     /translation="MPSEELHGLFTKHRCEFTAEIAALLKLNFIVIVDRYIWSGLAYA
                     QADRIMIDTKNTFNPDYTFFLSSNKPLNEKPLHLQRLYETEEKQEIIFTQFINIINEV
                     PKNKFCIIPANLNKEIIDKIIFSKTIKVFEKNLNLDYIKMYDGMYFNIHDLDLIRFDW
                     QKCIEEDDGIDEEHGL"
                     /modified_by="walter.fuchs"
                     /label="A240L"
     CDS             45676..46128
                     /gene="BA71V-A151R"
                     /codon_start=1
                     /product="BA71V-A151R"
                     /note="similar to African swine fever virus E75 strain
                     E75of INSD accession FN557520"
                     /translation="MALLHKEKLIECIDNELQNSGTLLLLTKNIVVSEISYNGNDYKY
                     FTFNDNHDLIGQENLKGATSNNIAKMVYNWIAKNPQTNKIWVGEPRIRIYFKNNLYHT
                     NNNHVCIKDFYKVSTSVGPNIFNDRSIWCTKCTSFYPFSSILSPNLFQ"
                     /modified_by="walter.fuchs"
                     /label="A151R"
     CDS             46395..47204
                     /gene="MGF 360-15R"
                     /codon_start=1
                     /product="MGF 360-15R"
                     /note="similar to African swine fever virus E75 strain
                     E75of INSD accession FN557520"
                     /translation="MVLIQFLTGFFYLYGKRLFSISKVMDMICLDYYTILPAPLAMML
                     AARVKNYDLIKKLHEWEIPVDYALLVVDDVPTIDYCLSLGAISPTRAQKRRLLRDTTF
                     NPIYKYLMNCSGFPTKREKNIPCDVQCERLQKTIIKELVFNCSVLLEMILLSEKEYAY
                     ALHYAAKYNQLPILMYCWQQSTNAESVLLKTCCSDKNINCFNHCIIYGGAQNLDAAMI
                     EAAKHDARMLINYCVMLGGRSLNEARETAIIFGHIECAHHCSRLQSYAMRD"
                     /modified_by="walter.fuchs"
                     /label="MGF 360-15R"
     CDS             complement(47422..48141)
                     /gene="BA71V-A238L (5EL)"
                     /codon_start=1
                     /product="BA71V-A238L (5EL)"
                     /note="similar to African swine fever virus E75 strain
                     E75of INSD accession FN557520"
                     /translation="MDTVGLFSAEVEHLFINWIKNLIKKGDLTLFERFFKADPWIVNR
                     CDQSKITVFMWICIYGRLDFLRFLFKQESYPGEIISYYRRDKDGNSVWHYLAEKKNHL
                     LLEEVLEYFGKIGIKVCFRNFNGITPIMKAAMRGRTLSVLSLIKYGANPNRKDYLKGF
                     NTWDWAVFTGHADLVKSLNKDYQKPLFMHFPLYKLDVFHRRHKKKPKIIITSCEDNVY
                     EKLPEQNPNFLCVKKLNKYGK"
                     /modified_by="walter.fuchs"
                     /label="A238L"
     CDS             complement(48185..50764)
                     /gene="BA71V-A859L"
                     /codon_start=1
                     /product="BA71V-A859L"
                     /note="similar to African swine fever virus E75 strain
                     E75of INSD accession FN557520"
                     /translation="MCAGFYVAVHPWLETQSLHKVGHTGNLAARFHDGSYTTCFTDEW
                     RYCFTLETPTKKDAQKIEAGVLYCAQFFRVKNKELLCLLPEKIKQLAEDVANCLDISY
                     TLCDAPTYEMNDSTIVVEPSSPSDPLISKEKLRHLVITPVEDEDHFADDVLFFSTGET
                     RTTIEDRLYQREAANMGYQELQRSGRAILQMACRCGKTRVAYLILSNYLQGKILYLVP
                     GLSLLRQTLEKLYLYGISLKNIMLVGSDQTRIVLNHDTIEMTTNPVIIVKRIQEASSL
                     LVIATYQSSTLLVDDFDLIISDECHRICGEWETRPFTHVLLNFKKGHRLFLTATPRYD
                     TPLSMKNRDLFGGVAFRYYLREGIEAGYVNDFELQMVAAPKLAHQPGNREEATKQIIV
                     KQIIMALAYLKTNVRSPKMLVFTRDIKQAKELYAELVDLGVYALIAHSTLPRQVILKT
                     FTEFCSSKEPVILLNCRLFQEGVEVPELNAVFFAAPRHSPRDIIQSICRPLNKQVQKP
                     HATIFLPLEVNTENVCLDKFSSIIPFADALASEDPRFYEHLLNPSEVAYPINWIGAHG
                     SVAELLQLARHAIRYGTQGKIDRLTRSERLPWKAAFAELKRTVEICCRYPKINDGFHF
                     GGATLRFDTWYKWVIKSYLQYKNNEPSSLEPYQVTDLESLQDWTTRGVGGPYPWEESM
                     AFLETWLAQNKGELVAIDIHQGGWIGLDATPMERLSGVLTTVSQRDGRSYGKNKKLRP
                     KKGFMIPPQQAEDLDRIFGKHNLKWRKDRVNGFLKEDEHGNYTGEPTCIQEAYQTFKE
                     YVKTNPEYIEKYWPGYAKGKHKHQELPHIWESGLAPPRYKAFKDGNKRLIQRSPKKKD
                     VKN"
                     /modified_by="walter.fuchs"
                     /label="A859L"
     CDS             complement(50766..51305)
                     /gene="BA71V-A179L (5HL)"
                     /codon_start=1
                     /product="BA71V-A179L (5HL)"
                     /note="similar to African swine fever virus E75 strain
                     E75of INSD accession FN557520"
                     /translation="MEGEELIYHNIINEILVGYVKYYMNDISEHELSPYQQQIKKILT
                     YYDDCLNKQVTITFSLTSAQEIKTQFTEVVTELFKDLINWGRICGFIVFSARMAKYCK
                     DANNHLESTVITTAYNFMKHNLLPWMISHGGQEEFLAFSLHSDIYSVIFNIKYFLSKF
                     CNHMFLKSCVHLLRNCNLI"
                     /modified_by="walter.fuchs"
                     /label="A179L"
     CDS             51566..51979
                     /gene="BA71V-A137R (p11.5)"
                     /codon_start=1
                     /product="BA71V-A137R (p11.5)"
                     /note="similar to African swine fever virus E75 strain
                     E75of INSD accession FN557520"
                     /translation="MEAILTKLDQDEKKALQAFYQCAWEETKSIIDDFLEAPETRCAY
                     KFNSCTRKMELLFTPEFHTAWPEVPECKEFILNYLRLVSGHRVVLKGSKFLFTKETKN
                     LGIPSTINVDFQANIENMDDLQKGNLIGKMNIKES"
                     /modified_by="walter.fuchs"
                     /label="A137R"
     CDS             complement(52062..53012)
                     /gene="BA71V-F317L"
                     /codon_start=1
                     /product="BA71V-F317L"
                     /note="similar to African swine fever virus E75 strain
                     E75of INSD accession FN557520"
                     /translation="MVETQMDKLGFLLNHIGKQITTKVLSNAHITQNMKEIILEKDSV
                     DGGAAKNVSKGKSSPKEKKHWTEFESWEQLSKSKRSFREYWTERNEIVNTLLLNWDNV
                     RGALKKFLKDDREWCGRINMINGVPEIVEIIPSPYKAGENIYFGSEAMIPAEIYSRVA
                     NKPAMFVFHTHPNLGSCCGGMPSICDISTTLRYLLMGWTAGHLIISSNQVGMLTVDKR
                     IIIDLWANENPRWLMAQKILDIFMMLTSRRSLVHPWTLRDLKKILQDYGIEYIIFPSN
                     DFFIYEDERLLMFSKKWTNFFTLHELLNDLETIETKASST"
                     /modified_by="walter.fuchs"
                     /label="F317L"
     CDS             complement(53037..54020)
                     /gene="BA71V-F334L"
                     /codon_start=1
                     /product="BA71V-F334L"
                     /note="similar to African swine fever virus E75 strain
                     E75of INSD accession FN557520"
                     /translation="MEELLIENSQRFTIFPIQHPECWNWYKKLESLTWTAQEVDMCKD
                     MDDWEAMPKPQREFYKQILAFFVVADEIVIENLLTNFMREIKVKEVLYFYTMQAAQEC
                     VHSEAYSIQIKTLIPDEKEQQRIFSGIEKHPIIKKIAQWVRQWMDPAKNSLGERLVGF
                     AAVEGILFQNHFVAIQFLKEQNIMPGLVSYNEFISRDEGVHCSFACFLVSNYVYNIPE
                     EKVIHKILKEAVELVDEFISYAFDKARGRVPGFSKEMLFQYIRYFTDNLCFMLQCKSI
                     YKVENPFPQMTKFFLNEVEKTNFFELRPTQYQNCVKDDAFAFKLFLNDDDF"
                     /modified_by="walter.fuchs"
                     /label="F334L"
     CDS             54062..56404
                     /gene="BA71V-F778R"
                     /codon_start=1
                     /product="BA71V-F778R"
                     /note="similar to African swine fever virus E75 strain
                     E75of INSD accession FN557520"
                     /translation="MEKKLSIVETLASATYGKALNVDLDRILQAQNKYTLQELISYCS
                     ALTILHYDYSTLAARLSVYLLHQSTASSFSEAVSLQAAQSCSRLSPQFVDVVYKYKAI
                     FDSYIDYSRDYKLTLLGIETMKNSYLLKNKDGVIMERPQDAYMRVAIMIHGMGRVVNM
                     KMILLTYDLLSRHVITHASPTMFNAGTKKPQLSSCFLLNVNDNLENLYDMVKTAGIIS
                     GGGGGIGLCLSGIRAKNSFISGSGLRSNGIQNYIVLQNASQCYANQGGLRPGAYAVYL
                     ELWHQDIFTFLQMPRLKGQMAEQRLNAPNLKYGLWVPDLFMEILEDQIHDRGDGTWYL
                     FSPDQAPNLHKVFDLERSRYKNAHREFRKLYYQYVAEKRYTGVTTAKEIIKEWFKTLV
                     QVGNPYIGFKDAINRKSNLSHVGTITNSNLCIEITIPCWEGSEAEQGVCNLAAVNLAA
                     FIRENSYDYRGLIEAAGNVTENLDNIIDNGYYPTEATRRSNMRHRPIGIGVFGLADVF
                     ASFKMKFGSPEAIAMDEAIHAALYYGAMRRSVELAKEKGSHPSFPGSAASKGLLQPDL
                     WVRCDDLVFSWEERVAQTTQGVLTPKKWWQLRLAAMQGVRNGYLTALMPTATSSNSTG
                     KNECFEPFTSNLYTRRTLSGEFIVLNKYLIDDLKEMNLWTEAIQQQLLNAGGSIQHIL
                     DIPAEIRERYKTSREMNQKILTKHAAARNPFVSQSMSLNYYFYEPELSQVLTVLVLGW
                     KKGLTTGSYYCHFSPGAGTQKKIIRNSEKACSADCEACLL"
                     /modified_by="walter.fuchs"
                     /label="F778R"
     CDS             56437..56934
                     /gene="BA71V-F165R"
                     /codon_start=1
                     /product="BA71V-F165R"
                     /note="similar to African swine fever virus E75 strain
                     E75of INSD accession FN557520"
                     /translation="MANPSKRIMNKKSKQASISSILNFFFFYIMEYFVAVDNETPLGV
                     FTSMEQCEETMKQYPGLHYVVFKYTCPADAENTDVVYLIPSLTLHTPMFVDHCPNRTK
                     QARHVLKKINLVFEEESIETWKVSVNTVFPHVHNRLSAPKLSIDEANEAVEKFLIQAG
                     RLMSL"
                     /modified_by="walter.fuchs"
                     /label="F165R"
     CDS             complement(56921..60067)
                     /gene="BA71V-F1055L"
                     /codon_start=1
                     /product="BA71V-F1055L"
                     /note="similar to African swine fever virus E75 strain
                     E75of INSD accession FN557520"
                     /translation="MQETFKFLRCNSQGEAVEDKYSLKTLKNHFVVRDEYNNLFRVFS
                     SRDDFWEWEAAQPFEQKCFHEVVFGFLPQRLKFDIDFPVNKSYSEEDDDDNVYNILDI
                     IINVIMDVFYETYSLPYNINLTREQILLTDSVGLNKKRELKYSFHIILYTYSVLNNNE
                     AKAFTSKVLENLPKHVYPFVDPQVNKSIQNFRIIGSHKKGSMRVKMFNEELADVFETS
                     MTTKKSDTLITTPFETTCLPCILTHVKETTNSCDSIQQNELEEVLKFAGVLCKNHCFL
                     RVHKNLVLFKRTSPSYCEICKRMHDKDNTLILRVAGNKVYQHCRHDNKHSLLMGSLSG
                     TTNFVETYVEQVMTKSIEVHESILFEELPDTQKHIYDESSMREYERVPTLVVKAQMKI
                     GKTIQLRNYLQKYYGNDSISKQQTIRFVTFRQIFSKNIQTRLPNFTLYSEVTGDLDSY
                     ERVIIQVESLFRLTSTAEPVDLLILDEVESIFNQFNSGLHKYFAPSFAIFMWMLETAN
                     YVICLDANLGNRTYNILQRFRGDVPIFFHWNQYQKAQNDMYYFTSSREIWLNNLLKDL
                     LEDKKIVIPTNSLMEARLLQSFIQKKFPEKKIGFYSSKSSAHERESHFNNVSYYWGLI
                     DILIYTPTISAGVSYEDKRFDVLYGFFNNMSCDVETCCQMLGRVRELKSKCYKICLQG
                     KQNYFPETIEDIETFTLQKRDTLFQTINNHQLSFTYSKETGRPIYYKTPYYHLWLETM
                     RIQHLSKNHFITRFINQVADTGAKVFILTGEKLETVKQYTSIKMEIKHQDYVNIASAE
                     TIDANKALQIKQNLKEGITVDQQDMFAYEKYKLLEFYAWHGNKITPKFVEQYNSFMTK
                     QNYTGRVQISRGKTIHESLTMLQTQELNFHQWAMQHAEHHDLQFNYSFQSHMYAIMLL
                     TKCGFKCVQDPNILTNEQLMTKLVNEFVQYDLSAVSFEFKLKKPNKMDPQTILKFINK
                     VLGIRYGLKIHHNKGNYYIKNTKAGSLIPFVRQQIKQSPCVVSNLLPITETSSIKEET
                     FPIKEETSSIKKETFIET"
                     /modified_by="walter.fuchs"
                     /label="F1055L"
     CDS             60183..60812
                     /gene="BA71V-K205R"
                     /codon_start=1
                     /product="BA71V-K205R"
                     /note="similar to African swine fever virus E75 strain
                     E75of INSD accession FN557520"
                     /translation="MVEPREQFFQDLLSAVDKQMDTVKNDIIDVMKEKTSFLVSFENF
                     MERYDTMEKNIQDLQNKYEEMANNLVAVMADTKIQLGAIIAQLEIIMVNGTPLPAKKT
                     TMKDTTSLPSSNPNNEQSVFTNGSPTSGKTSETAKKNPTNAMFFTRSEWASSEAFRQK
                     FLTPEIQAILDEQFANKTGIERLHAEGLYMWRTQFSDEQKKMVKEMMKK"
                     /modified_by="walter.fuchs"
                     /label="K205R"
     CDS             60887..61120
                     /gene="BA71V-K78R (p10)"
                     /codon_start=1
                     /product="BA71V-K78R (p10)"
                     /note="similar to African swine fever virus E75 strain
                     E75of INSD accession FN557520"
                     /translation="MPTKAGTKSTANKKTTKGPSKSGSAQGHTGKTHATALHQGMLYK
                     DMVNIAKSKGIPIYQNGSRLTKSELEKKIKRSK"
                     /modified_by="walter.fuchs"
                     /label="K78R"
     CDS             61117..61674
                     /gene="BA71V-K196R"
                     /codon_start=1
                     /product="BA71V-K196R"
                     /note="similar to African swine fever virus E75 strain
                     E75of INSD accession FN557520"
                     /translation="MSLIRKLKPGTISLVLGPMFAGKTTFLIHCINMLERLEKKVVFI
                     KSTKNTRDKTIQTHSGIQLRPNQCKIIESTQLSDVGSLTDTHAVVIDEAHFFDDLIRC
                     RTWADEKKIIILAGLNASFEQKMFQPIVRIFPYCNWVKYIGRTCMKCNRHNACFNVRK
                     NADKSLILAGGSELYVTCCNNCLKK"
                     /modified_by="walter.fuchs"
                     /label="K196R"
     CDS             61724..62161
                     /gene="BA71V-K145R"
                     /codon_start=1
                     /product="BA71V-K145R"
                     /note="similar to African swine fever virus E75 strain
                     E75of INSD accession FN557520"
                     /translation="MDHYLKKLQDIYKKLEGHPFLFSPSKTNEKEFITLLNQALASTQ
                     LYRSIQQLFLTMYKLDPIGFVNYIKASKQEYLCLLINPKLVTKFLKITSFKIYINFRL
                     KTFYISPNKYNNFYIAPSEEKANHLLKEEKTWAKIVEEGGEES"
                     /modified_by="walter.fuchs"
                     /label="K145R"
     CDS             62199..63452
                     /gene="BA71V-K421R"
                     /codon_start=1
                     /product="BA71V-K421R"
                     /note="similar to African swine fever virus E75 strain
                     E75of INSD accession FN557520"
                     /translation="MYTHVDVVGIAEASAALYVQKDRDRYLDVLTAIENFIYQHKCII
                     TGESAHLLFLKKSIYLYECYSNNVAEHSKALATLLYKLDPEYLTRYTVLITKVPNQSY
                     VINVDQREFVRLYAIPAVKEHLPIPILPFHCTSALTQQELFCLGPELQLIQIYSKLCN
                     PNFVEEWPTLLDYEKNMRTLFLEQFSQRLEKTGGEEDEKHKNIIKKIILEMVSTRQRI
                     VVGGYIQKNLYNHVVKNRNRLQLITSLNIYEEKEIIQQFCDSNGLKIKIRINNPLLPT
                     NPELRRLTIYFNNDDQSYLIVDMYNTGSYELVPTNQVNTLDGSFLIGTPFVQARFLLV
                     EIWVLMLIAQQTKKDTKKIIHFFINQYETLMNGPWPSMEALFPSSSNRYLGNYVDPNA
                     LIKWAQLKLKRIPLFYPGRPDEEEE"
                     /modified_by="walter.fuchs"
                     /label="K421R"
     CDS             complement(63477..67205)
                     /gene="BA71V-EP1242L"
                     /codon_start=1
                     /product="BA71V-EP1242L"
                     /note="similar to African swine fever virus E75 strain
                     E75of INSD accession FN557520"
                     /translation="MEPLRPQITYGPIETVDNEELTEADMLSFISAAVNSTGLIGYNI
                     KSFDDLMDNGIPQIVKQMFNVDITYKDQRDHTEIDKLRESVQIQFNFTDVNIERPQHR
                     NYSQGNKINLLPNKARLCGLSYSGPVKLAAEVILTAHYSNGRQEVKRASIPPFQVSTF
                     PIMRGSNRCHTHDLSKTAKKEIGEDPNEPGGYFIARGGEWVVDLLENIRFNTLHIHYH
                     TMQQGNNEIIRGEFISQPGGAFENSSQIIIRYMTTGAITIEINSTKFSKLRIPWYLIF
                     RMFGMTGDDSIIEQVVFDLESNSPVNTFMVEILEKSIHVSDPIFQPVQHELNREKIIQ
                     FLSEKVSKFVSNPSAYKSDENAVQYLNERQLTILDKILLPHMGQTADTRVRKLRFLGL
                     LIHKILLVIMNVFPPTDRDSYRTKRVHGSGVSLAKAFKAIFNTSVIAPIINGFKELLK
                     QTAFEELTQRNIIEAFSAALSKNTASDLNRSMEQSIISGNKTIMVRQRPIVNRVSTQS
                     LERKNLLNTISALRTVNTHSTTNASKQTERADMMRRVHASYPGYICVAQSADTGEKVG
                     MSKQLAITANVCTAGEVLSLKQRLLSDPAIQQLADVSNKDIVRKGLARVFINGEWIGC
                     CTNAFELAQRYRMFRREGKIVHPHTTIYWDSMVDEVEFWLDVGRLTRPLLIVDNNIEK
                     YNEACYKAAEARKKGDKDWEKHKISFVQNTRFTSQMAKAILAGTLTLEDLVAQGICEF
                     ITPEEAENCLVAFSITELRKHKHDVTRRFTHVDVPQAILGLAALVSPYANCTQPARVT
                     YETNQGRQTGGWYCFSWPYRVDMNRFFQFYNEMPLVKTIAHNYVIPNGLNTIVAYMIY
                     GGYNQEDSVIVSQSFIDRGGFAGTFYREEKVELESDIESFGKPDPLITKNLKPGANYE
                     KLVDGFVPVGTVVKKGDIIIGKVAKIRGEKDELNKYIDRSVMYGFDEPAVVDAVMRPH
                     GPNDEIFGLMRLRYERNLNIGDKMSSRSGNKGIAALALPTSDMPFTEDGLQPDLIVNP
                     HSHPSRMTNGQMIETTVGLANALQGVVTDGTAFLPINVQLLSERLAQEGLRFNGCQKM
                     FNGQTGEYFDAAIFIGPTYHQRLQKFVLDDRYAVASYGPTDALTGQPLDGKRSHGGLR
                     LGEMEHWVLTAQGAMQTIIEKSHDDSDGCISYICRNCGEPAIYNASHPIYKCMNCDVQ
                     ADISMVDSRRSSIVFQHEMRAANVNITSVLSPRVFQPA"
                     /modified_by="walter.fuchs"
                     /label="EP1242L"
     CDS             67284..67538
                     /gene="BA71V-EP84R"
                     /codon_start=1
                     /product="BA71V-EP84R"
                     /note="similar to African swine fever virus E75 strain
                     E75of INSD accession FN557520"
                     /translation="MPYSRDITKFITATEPEVGLPLLALQRSKSIIGVILLVISLLLI
                     FIGIIILSVSSSHTTAGSILVVLSLILGGGGFFLIYKDNS"
                     /modified_by="walter.fuchs"
                     /label="EP84R"
     CDS             67574..68848
                     /gene="BA71V-EP424R"
                     /codon_start=1
                     /product="BA71V-EP424R"
                     /note="similar to African swine fever virus E75 strain
                     E75of INSD accession FN557520"
                     /translation="MSNYYYYYGGGRYDWLKTVEPTNFLKIGLPYQAHPLHLQHQGTT
                     PPAILEKFKRVDILLNEVKSEMDPLMLQPETEKKLYQILGSIDMFKGLRKKVEFTYNA
                     QIVTNAWLKMYELLNTMNFNNTSQAFCNCELPGGFISAINHFNHTMMHYPTFNWVASS
                     LYPSSETDALEDHYGLYQCNPDNWLMQSPLLKKNMDYNNGDVTIASNVKNLALKATQK
                     LTPIHLYTADGGINVGHDYNKQEELNLKLHFGQALTGLLSLSKGGNMILKHYTLNHAF
                     TLSLICVFSHFFEELYITKPTSSRPSNSETYIVGKNRLRLFTPKEEQVLLKRLEFFND
                     TPLVDLNLYQNLLESIYFAVETIHLKQQIEFLNFGMKCYRHFYNKIKLLNEYLAPKKK
                     IFQDRWRVLNKLYVLEKKHKLKLCTSFQGSVV"
                     /modified_by="walter.fuchs"
                     /label="EP424R"
     CDS             69281..69733
                     /gene="BA71V-EP152R"
                     /codon_start=1
                     /product="BA71V-EP152R"
                     /note="similar to African swine fever virus E75 strain
                     E75of INSD accession FN557520"
                     /translation="MYSIIIACLVLLLCLIIYFGHRADHALKYLEGMWLGDPVFLKQS
                     GLQSFYLYIQPGHTCFFSVVNKKGEKLMETKIHCTITNKIYMFFKPIFEFHVMMEHTH
                     SYFPKQFSFLLDSTEGKLILENNHVIYAVLYKDNFATALGKIIQKYKT"
                     /modified_by="walter.fuchs"
                     /label="EP152R"
     CDS             69742..70239
                     /gene="BA71V-EP153R"
                     /codon_start=1
                     /product="BA71V-EP153R"
                     /note="similar to African swine fever virus E75 strain
                     E75of INSD accession FN557520"
                     /translation="MYSKKKYIGLIDKSCEKKILDDPTTIKICYILIGILIGTNIITL
                     IYNFIFWENYIKCIRNDDKMFYCPKDWVGYNNVCYYFSNDNGKNYMNASNFCNKKNST
                     LANNTTNLVNLTKILNFTKQYNHESLYWVNYSLSNNMSLALQNSNFPSSGRRKYMDLL
                     YICSI"
                     /modified_by="walter.fuchs"
                     /label="EP153R"
     CDS_(predicted) 70325..>70558
                     /created_by="User"
                     /Color="#ff00ff"
                     /modified_by="walter.fuchs"
                     /label="EP402R (F1)"
     misc_feature    70563..71613
                     /Source="referenceToDocument: urn:local:.:72-iomg5uq"
                     /label="Digestion of
                     pASFV_Georgia_deltaI8L_FLoxP72DsRed_ori1neu-R1701 -
                     Fragment 1 (concatenated sequence 2)"
                     /note="Geneious type: Concatenated sequence"
     misc_feature    70571..70604
                     /created_by="walter.fuchs"
                     /Color="#ff7400"
                     /modified_by="walter.fuchs"
                     /label="loxP"
     promoter        70616..70800
                     /created_by="walter.fuchs"
                     /Color="#0000ff"
                     /modified_by="walter.fuchs"
                     /label="Pp72"
     CDS             70801..71511
                     /Color="#ff0000"
                     /created_by="walter.fuchs"
                     /label="DsRed"
     polyA_signal    71522..71531
                     /created_by="walter.fuchs"
                     /label="polyA"
     misc_feature    71565..71598
                     /created_by="walter.fuchs"
                     /Color="#ff7400"
                     /modified_by="walter.fuchs"
                     /label="loxP"
     CDS_(predicted) <71620..71658
                     /created_by="User"
                     /Color="#ff00ff"
                     /modified_by="walter.fuchs"
                     /label="EP402R (F2)"
     CDS             71775..72932
                     /gene="BA71V-EP364R"
                     /codon_start=1
                     /product="BA71V-EP364R"
                     /note="similar to African swine fever virus E75 strain
                     E75of INSD accession FN557520"
                     /translation="MYFLVADHREHHVIPFLKTDLHHIYQNPTQKKQVPLEIKQLFTG
                     DYLICKSPSTILACIERKTYKDFAASLKDGRYKNRQKMLSLREQTKCQLYFFVEGPAF
                     PNPQKKINHVAYASIITAMTHLMVRDHIFVIQTKNEAHSSQKLVQLFYAFSKEMVCVV
                     PASLTPTDEELCIKLWSSLSGISGVIGKILANTCSVAHLVSGQLPPQNIDQLKTPSNR
                     PFPKKVKRMLISISKGNKELEIKLLSGVPNIGKKLAAEILKNHALLFFLNQPVEYLAN
                     IQIAQKTRTIKLGMKRAEAIHYFLNWCGSARVTVDSQNITEASRPATIQATATQAAAT
                     QPLHEASNDASNDASDKASNKASNEASNKASNKVTHTGHQTLSKEISLNTA"
                     /modified_by="walter.fuchs"
                     /label="EP364R"
     CDS             complement(72994..76746)
                     /gene="BA71V-M1249L"
                     /codon_start=1
                     /product="BA71V-M1249L"
                     /translation="MEEVITIAQIVHRGTDILSLNNEEIEALVDEIYSTLKGSNDIKN
                     IRLIDFLFTLKDFVNHVRAEQSKLPNLSMPMEAYIRQLLVNPDVVPIVSEKKKELRVR
                     PSTRKEIFLINGTHLAVPAEVPIEIYGLKLRLKTFSPQCFMRMAEIGSFSPETLGYVA
                     SGANLTNFIRVFMKCVDQESWKKNGEGVVVTTKENIIQFTHQYIELYKFLRSGGHSWL
                     INRLAEEMVHRKLDREDQGSHISSIIETEEIEPEEENIKRVIFFLKELSTMYSVFPVF
                     TSGYMPLLYDLYRAGYLEVLWNPVEQKFLQHAEQREKEQMILQQVDMKLTEVTTQARQ
                     YFKIMEEKIGRVQSDAIREILTMEGKVDDPSSILQEVIKACGKQEAELITTEYLNIKK
                     QWELQEKNACAHLKLVKQLRSGLQYAESLKVLESIRVLYKEKNNTINWNLCKACGFKL
                     LCPHVDMLIQLQAAEASYDTMRTKLMKFSGINKEKENNQGLIYSYFCKICGEELAHFI
                     QEDRTADVGVIGDLNSKLRIFIWQETMKACTFIHFGKLVDVKQFANIAVNVCLPLIYS
                     IENIKKEEDYDPLTQLYAVIYIYAYILNLIYSSQKNKEFLTITIHGMKADSSLNAYVT
                     FLLEKLMQQYSGIINQLSEITDQWIANNFREAFKKIIHQNGLQGLSVQDDTKVLLTEI
                     LLDPMYDYAATVARIDGSIPMHKPRTPKEAEYEFKTVIGRTPAELLSQKEFYDKIYTS
                     KYRPDFTQLARLNDVYFQEESLRVWWGGRDEEKISTLIYLRAYELFLKYLQNAPNFNS
                     ELAEFKKYENAYGEQKALLAQQGFYNIFDPNTGKADQRTRLFEYKKLPISTLYDEKGL
                     PHKWTIYVYKAMDSSQKPAEIEVTRKDVIKKIDNHYALADLRCSVCHVLQHEVGQLNI
                     KKVQTALKASLEFNTFYAFYESRCPKGGLHDFQDKKCIKCGLFTYIIYDHLSQPELVH
                     DYYNNYKDQYEKEKMSIHSIQIKKDTAVPPTETQPKPQQKPWTFDYGKIIKTAKILDI
                     SPAVVEAIGAMEGRSYADIKEGQGAPPPPTSMDDPRLMAVDSAVRIFLYNYNCLRHIS
                     TFNKPPMHIERLVKHLSYEEKEDLEKVLPNVVNEYHTTFKQLRVTDPASALLYSIEFL
                     CISFLTLYEIKEPSWVVNIVREFALTELITIIQSEKLLSKPGAFNFMIFGEDFVCSGE
                     DSSMDDISAYSSPGLFGEDIIDRLDDPFSIEDVDISLDVLDNLAPQ"
                     /modified_by="walter.fuchs"
                     /label="M1249L"
     CDS             76788..78134
                     /gene="BA71V-M448R"
                     /codon_start=1
                     /product="BA71V-M448R"
                     /note="similar to African swine fever virus E75 strain
                     E75of INSD accession FN557520"
                     /translation="MSNESFPETLENLLSTLQTKQQNAIQSEVIKWLHSFCETFHLKI
                     HCHKQFIPSGEKKWPKIPTQETQENTQPPHHVHRVVLSRAQPLKAQESLLTTMCNGLV
                     LDANTWTCLAVPPPAPFQQVTRQVQHYYRNKFYEVAAIQDGTLLTIYYWDDPEHGPSW
                     CLASTHGYDVSNYCWIGDKTFAELVYELLQQHSTCNVTLEKNKTRGTRLFFNELNRDY
                     CYTIGIRHHNLQPLIHDPQNIWAIQSTNLKTLKTVYPEYYGYVGIPGIQSQVPELPQF
                     DLPYLIRSYRTAMNQAKNAIKNGKKEKEYFNYGYLLISRAPAITKSISIVLLKSPLLV
                     FLQKSVYQKKYNISSSLRLEFIILQNYLMQHFRDNFIALFPQYMSYYMKYQNMLNMII
                     HSIAIKDKDHPFAGAVVKKVLEDIENAENIIDHTTIQNYAYQSKYAMLYLSIITHF"
                     /modified_by="walter.fuchs"
                     /label="M448R CDS"
     CDS             78211..78600
                     /gene="BA71V-C129R"
                     /codon_start=1
                     /product="BA71V-C129R"
                     /note="similar to African swine fever virus E75 strain
                     E75of INSD accession FN557520"
                     /translation="MEHPSTNYTPEQQHEKLKHYILIPKHLWCYIKYGTHVRYYTTQN
                     VFRVGGFVLQNPYEAVIKNEVKTAIRLQNNFNTKAKGHVTWTIPYDDISKLYAKPDAI
                     MLTIQENVEKALHALNQNVLTLAAKIR"
                     /modified_by="walter.fuchs"
                     /label="C129R CDS"
     CDS             complement(78682..78912)
                     /created_by="walter.fuchs"
                     /label="C84L"
     CDS             79384..81537
                     /gene="BA71V-C717R"
                     /codon_start=1
                     /product="BA71V-C717R"
                     /note="similar to African swine fever virus E75 strain
                     E75of INSD accession FN557520"
                     /translation="MTKLAQWMFEQYVKDLNLNNRGSPSFRKWLTLQPSLLRYSGVMR
                     ANAFDILKYGYPMQQSGYTVATLEIHFKNIRSSFANIYWNRDSEEPEYVCCCATYQSH
                     DGEYRYRFVWYQPFIEAYNAIEIALDPLETIILNLIAARDLDFVVHIFPYNKGHEDYL
                     ASTQLILKIFIATLLMDILRIKDNTLDVHLNSDYIIVMERLWPHIKDAIEHFFEAHKD
                     LLGYLIAFRNGGNFAGSLRPSCGQKIVPLTIREALQINDINLAVWREVFIMQECSDLV
                     INGIAPCFPIFNTWTYLQGINQIFFENTSLQEKFKKDFIARELSKEIIKGQKNLNDKE
                     FKKLSLHQIQYMESFLLMSDVAIMITTEYVGYTLQSLPGIISRSSYVSPIVKNILTDE
                     DSFMSLLFDLCYGAYVLHKKENVIHADLHLNNMTYYHFNPTSFTDRNKPGKYTLKVNN
                     PVIAFITGPKVETETYVFKHIDGFGCIIDFSRAIMGPNHAIKLERQYGLAFVNTFYRN
                     QSEHILKVLRYYFPEMLTNRENEIQGVILSNFNFFFNSITAIDFYAIARNLRSMLSLD
                     YLHTSEVKRNVEISQTFLDTCQFLEEKAVEFLFKNLHTVISGKPVEKTAGDVLLPIVF
                     KKFLYPNIPKNILRSFTVIDVYNYNNIKRYSGKAIQTFPPWAQTKEILTHAEGRTFED
                     IFPRGELVFKKAYAENNYLDKILQRIREQLANENL"
                     /modified_by="walter.fuchs"
                     /label="C717R"
     CDS             81524..81841
                     /gene="BA71V-C122R"
                     /codon_start=1
                     /product="BA71V-C122R"
                     /note="similar to African swine fever virus E75 strain
                     E75of INSD accession FN557520"
                     /translation="MKICKACSSCMVRTYVDGNIIFRCSCGESVQGDSQNLLVSSKVY
                     HTGEMEDKYKIFIKNAPFDPTNCQIKKDCPNCHLDYLTQICIGSQKIIILVCRCGYTS
                     NRG"
                     /modified_by="walter.fuchs"
                     /label="C122R"
     CDS             complement(82426..83199)
                     /gene="BA71V-C257L"
                     /codon_start=1
                     /product="BA71V-C257L"
                     /note="similar to African swine fever virus E75 strain
                     E75of INSD accession FN557520"
                     /translation="MYSACDVVRDAVAQSHLCACPNDKLPQCKGVTKAPPECSVFHVA
                     KLQDTKFKWKYTLDPLRAQKLDQINKDIEKDAITLKLIYGIELSPEDLEWWKMQRCLI
                     NKNTGAKGGQFANKYLERQDLELLGYSPTPLIGGDLMFTALPDKVLRTIPVAWDRFLN
                     PAIMIFFLIILLCVILGIFYVLVRNTLRRKQKNKLHQMEIKRFIKEKEQDPYIHTSFE
                     SWPADPNKEWKDLIPVYEAQGYCMADYRKKLGMPPGPNC"
                     /modified_by="walter.fuchs"
                     /label="C257L"
     CDS             complement(83178..84605)
                     /gene="BA71V-C475L"
                     /codon_start=1
                     /product="BA71V-C475L"
                     /note="similar to African swine fever virus E75 strain
                     E75of INSD accession FN557520"
                     /translation="MSSLPKTDFNVPKYRLIAQKREANAAEIEAALEVVREFIIKKKL
                     ILYGGIAIDYALHLKGSSIYPEGERPDFDMFSPNHVEDAYELADLLYEKGFKQVGTVR
                     AIHVQTMRVRTDFVWVADLSYMPSNIFDTIPTLTYKNLKIIHPDYQRAGLHLAFCFPF
                     DNPPREDVFSRFKKDLQRYNLIEKYYPIPVVPVKSTYENKTFSIPFKRVAIHGFAAYA
                     LLYQTLNELRMTCKVPEWKTKFPQPSYSYHKNDKNITLTVDMPKAYPSLVLATYNPEE
                     IIKEMGLHLTEICEPYMDYSPPVFKTKDIHFFSTMFKELAISIIQDNMIVVSPQYLLL
                     YFLYGAFAIPTDKALFLFYYNATLWILEKADSLLNIIQKQTSPEEFMKFANTSPFVLT
                     TRVLRCSQDRCTFSPAYRISLANDVQQSQLPLPKTHFLSNFLPDISTLPYNYYPGKGK
                     DRPTNFSYEKNLLFNIGGKCTQLAM"
                     /modified_by="walter.fuchs"
                     /label="C475L"
     CDS             84658..85608
                     /gene="BA71V-C315R"
                     /codon_start=1
                     /product="BA71V-C315R"
                     /note="similar to African swine fever virus E75 strain
                     E75of INSD accession FN557520"
                     /translation="MDALLKEIEKLSQPSSLQKENNDVCDLCFMQMKKISNYQLLCEE
                     CGQLKDWFEPDYNEKFTVYSRLKIVGANSSYHQRDLDKANSSDYSSLQFHHILEELKS
                     LNVKYMDAGQKPFPIQVLKETAHSYNQVQQHRVIRSITKLQILASILRSICLKLNIAC
                     TVADAARFTQLNTKGISRGMDLLRSLFEDNKITLNVDLNPIDSFINSTYSALQIKQIH
                     QELQEENVYNLKEIVKSFIVYADEKNIGVDLNRRTVVIATMYNVLRRAYYPIEIDTVV
                     YQCKIRKNTITRALKMYEDYYSHFKSLYEQYQLNAAKKLI"
                     /modified_by="walter.fuchs"
                     /label="C315R"
     CDS             complement(85660..86103)
                     /gene="BA71V-C147L (g6L)"
                     /codon_start=1
                     /product="BA71V-C147L (g6L)"
                     /note="similar to African swine fever virus E75 strain
                     E75of INSD accession FN557520"
                     /translation="MADNDNEDSIMDDLVEEYVETEEENFVDSEEESEDKDEIVESPS
                     ICEGFVQASSQTLVVIPDNERITSNVLTTFEATRLVAVRAQQLAINGSTMLKKKYSSP
                     IDIAKQELFNRKIPLLVMRCIKVTPDGQKIVEIWNPREMGIPLLD"
                     /modified_by="walter.fuchs"
                     /label="C147L"
     CDS             complement(86260..86397)
                     /gene="BA71V-C62L"
                     /codon_start=1
                     /product="BA71V-C62L"
                     /note="similar to African swine fever virus E75 strain
                     E75of INSD accession FN557520"
                     /translation="MRNTPFVVKINIIFLKVVSNTAVSVFCRDRRIRFNSDWSNSYFQ
                     K"
     CDS             86531..89419
                     /gene="BA71V-C962R"
                     /codon_start=1
                     /product="BA71V-C962R"
                     /note="similar to African swine fever virus E75 strain
                     E75of INSD accession FN557520"
                     /translation="MREESWEEHDTIQLTAQRKYLAEVQALETLLARELSVFLTEPGS
                     KKTNIINRITGKTYALPSTELLRFYEHLEQCRKQGALMYFLERQGTYSGLMLDYDLKL
                     NTNAAPSLESSVLSRLCHRIFVHIKNSSVLPEGSHKIHFFFTLKPEAVQGKYGFHVLI
                     PGLKMAASTKKSIIASLQHDATVQKILHEQGVANPESCLDPHSASVPSLLYGSSKLNH
                     RPYQLKTGFELVFDSSDPDYIPIHQIKNIESYNLVSELSLTNEQGSLVRPVYCAADIA
                     AEKEEEIPADDHSLSILMLHDPEARYLHKILNLLPPEYYVEYPLWSNVVFALANTSAN
                     YRPLAEWFSQKCPEKWNTGGKEKLEKLWNDASRHTEKKITKRSIMYWAHKHAPQQYKE
                     IVEQGYFSILAEYVYSYNGTLEHYMIAKVIYAMMGNKFVVDVDSNGKYVWFEFVLPGQ
                     PMNQGEIWKWRKEVNPDELHIYISENFSRVMDRITEHIKYHLSQPHETNILNYYKKLL
                     KAFERSKSKIFNDSFKKGVIRQAEFLFRQRSFIQTLDTNPYLLGVGNGVLSIETIPAK
                     LINHFHEHPIHQYTHICYEPFNPENPWTKLLLNALQDIIPELDARLWIMFYLSTAIFR
                     GLKEALMLLWLGGGCNGKTFLMRLVAMVLGDHYASKLNISLLTSYRETAEKPNSAFMR
                     LKGRGYGYFEETNKSEILNTSRLKEMVNPGDVTARELNQKQESFQMTATMVAASNYNF
                     IIDTTDHGTWRRLRHYRSKVKFCHNPDPNNSYEKKEDPRFIHEYIMDPNCQNAFFSIL
                     VYFWEKLQKEYNGQIKKVFCPTIESETEAYRKSQDTLHRFITERVVESPSAETVYNLS
                     EVVTAYAEWYNANINVKRHIALELSQELENSVLEKYLQWSPNKTRILKGCRILHKFET
                     LQPGESYIGVSSTGTLLNTPICEPKNKWWEWSPNPSAPPEKEASAPTP"
                     /modified_by="walter.fuchs"
                     /label="C962R"
     CDS             complement(89554..92445)
                     /gene="BA71V-B962L"
                     /codon_start=1
                     /product="BA71V-B962L"
                     /note="similar to African swine fever virus E75 strain
                     E75of INSD accession FN557520"
                     /translation="MGKPTLLEPGHLYNVPAEHKNDIPIHYIITWIKQRLPEFGGSIP
                     TSLADRVLIIKSRTGSGKSTALPVHVFRILRNENTHSFQKYLGRSVICTQPRVLTAVT
                     LAKDIGASTHYPDMILGQTVGYQTKPLTEKPNRGLIYATAGVLLAQLHTMTDDEIASR
                     YAFMIIDEAHERALGIDLMLMYIKSMLERMLQRGSIGALRIPFVILTSATIDTHKYST
                     YFGIGKENIILVEGRQFGVETHWPLYNTNNYIKTACETALTIHKENIHDRPTEADILI
                     FMPGMAEIRFLSMLLSHANMDLAKEKLPLMLILPIDSEAIAQENEAYLGLKAEIKDLW
                     VKNPLTAKVEKPLRRVIVSTVVAETGLTIETLKYVIDPGWNRSVETYYPEWAGGLITR
                     PAAQSRIEQRKGRVGRVFPGHFYPLYTKHVFEQIPAQQYPEIITEGPGAIFLNIVVET
                     IKKNKEGVFKVEEIDMLDPPPTDALASALERAIVGGLLTRGEKGLQLTQLGDIASRFS
                     FLSIEEARMCFSGYFWQAAISDIATILAVVSVVDKKLTNLLDSKQRNGAMLAEAVLAG
                     IPPFLQNMDNAYSNIHLLLADDLLEGLFIFEGFQHAIIYFINNKVNNLAKHLREWCEK
                     KMLKYSAMVQILARREDILNELAVVGLNPFHQWQNRLASANAETFLKRVCTLKQCFYE
                     AYRLNCFCYDEQRLLYTGRNGIHFSYQDTVIKNPSCIVTPKIMLSPVSKQYMEWRLEP
                     SFVSVLDGFVNVDINFLLPRQEIPNILGGGVEDEEEEPPLPIQAFLHKYVKTNFHFSG
                     KSFKELKMKPHQTITFPETTLIHIIPDIPKNVVQTYLEISVCHQYSFKRLIYCETFYT
                     DMDDVQQENSVELIGLPMAAHHLTMHDFNKLYQLLKPDGFLIVYDFHKSQEAFWLHSL
                     QDALGHHTIRKDMDFHTISEWETIFKECGFTPIFNKQPSEHELFIVLKK"
                     /modified_by="walter.fuchs"
                     /label="B962L"
     CDS             complement(92405..92764)
                     /gene="BA71V-B119L (9GL)"
                     /codon_start=1
                     /product="BA71V-B119L (9GL)"
                     /note="similar to African swine fever virus E75 strain
                     E75of INSD accession FN557520"
                     /translation="MLHWGPKFWRALHLYAIFFSDAPNWKEKYEAIQWILNFIESLPC
                     TMCRHHAFSYLTKNPLTLNNSEDFQYWTFAFHNNVNKRLNKKIISWSEYKNIYEQSIL
                     KTIEYGKTDFIGAWSSL"
                     /modified_by="walter.fuchs"
                     /label="B119L"
     CDS             complement(92745..93701)
                     /gene="BA71V-B318L"
                     /codon_start=1
                     /product="BA71V-B318L"
                     /note="similar to African swine fever virus E75 strain
                     E75of INSD accession FN557520"
                     /translation="MLHLIYISIIVVLIIILISYTRKPQYFRITAPRSVALFHGIHPL
                     NPKNYKTFSEEFETILNNAIEDGDFKGQLTEPCSYALRGGKYIRPIILMEIVRACQLQ
                     HSFGAPIYPAEAALAVEYFHVASLIIDDMPSFDNDVKRRNKDTVWARFGVAKAQMSAL
                     ALTMQGFQNICRQVDWIKENCPRFPDPNQLGALLCTFVSHSLNSAGSGQLVDTPEKTI
                     PFFKIAFIMGWVLGTGTIEDIGAIERAAHCFGNAFQLADDIKDHDTDTGRNYAKIHGK
                     RKTFDVVVQSLQECKKILHEKKIYTSIWNEIFQKVINVALGT"
                     /modified_by="walter.fuchs"
                     /label="B318L"
     CDS             complement(93668..94984)
                     /gene="BA71V-B438L (p49)"
                     /codon_start=1
                     /product="BA71V-B438L (p49)"
                     /note="similar to African swine fever virus E75 strain
                     E75of INSD accession FN557520"
                     /translation="MYHDYASKLLADYRSDPPLWESDLPRHNRYSDNILNARYCGNKN
                     GAAPVYNECTNSPGKAEKGLQLSDLRNFSFMLNPQHKNIGYGDAQDLEPYSPIPKDKL
                     FNNLKIHRPAFSTHTENLIRRNVVRTEKKTFPQVATLKSTQKNCLTQPSSLPSLKNPK
                     NISMPSTGFSEHTKFFSYEGVPKLRIKGTIKHEQHLGDQIPGQHYNGYIPHKDVYNIL
                     CLAHNLPASVEKVMAGRGIPLGNPHVKPNIEQELIKSTCTYTDVPILGPLPSKDLQHG
                     REYQEFSANRHMLQVSNILHSVFANHSIKPEILEDIPTLNAQLTSIKPVSPFLNKAYQ
                     THYMENIVTLVPRFKSIANYSSPIPHYSKRNSGQAEYFDTSKQTISRHNNYIPKYTGG
                     IGDSKLDSSFPKDFNASSVPLTSAEKDHSLRGDNSACCISSISPSL"
                     /modified_by="walter.fuchs"
                     /label="B438L"
     CDS             complement(94997..95476)
                     /gene="BA71V-B169L"
                     /codon_start=1
                     /product="BA71V-B169L"
                     /note="similar to African swine fever virus E75 strain
                     E75of INSD accession FN557520"
                     /translation="MNVDFIAGINNLGEKIYTCEPFKTSFQNPFIVALIITAVVLVVF
                     FAICNPPVDKKRKTKTAIYIYICIVALLFLHYYVLNHQLNDIYNKSNMDVIVSSIHDK
                     YKGGDEIIPPVSPPSVPDELEEDRPKMISAGSKPAEPAVSKPLIPLQEVIMPSQYNN"
                     /modified_by="walter.fuchs"
                     /label="B169L"
     CDS             complement(95493..96914)
                     /gene="BA71V-B475L"
                     /codon_start=1
                     /product="BA71V-B475L"
                     /note="similar to African swine fever virus E75 strain
                     E75of INSD accession FN557520"
                     /translation="MDQEESHVISIFETFGAYFINIFYNFLYKNALYKKHSIVMEYQY
                     QVKGYILGVKQNKKLYEKMLDSFYKYFCNITQINSKTLSFSNFVSTIVDSFLPKEYSQ
                     SISLEKKDSILELLLCDYISNLGTFITTEKMLPFIVKNRKENYHRVTKEMQDYSLTFL
                     LKKRMELYNKFLRKQAYVEPKTELEETYTRLSSYNRSLLYQIEELTSEKKSLLAELST
                     LRKKYEKRQSEYRRLVQLLYQQIQRSSSSKNSYPLTKFIETLPSEHFSNEDYQKEAPR
                     DQKQVEIELLREQEELLASQELTSKSPNNYPVPQSRTIVSKPSDNYPVPQSRSTKKDF
                     DNSLQNQELNVKNGFSEKTILEFNQDNPEIEEDSLEFNQDNPEIEEDILEFNQDNPEI
                     EEDILKFNQDKPGFKEEVILGNKDDILEEENHKEDEPIVQNPFLENFWKPEQKTFNQS
                     GLFEESSDFSNDWSGGDVTLNFS"
                     /modified_by="walter.fuchs"
                     /label="B475L"
     CDS             complement(97045..98109)
                     /gene="BA71V-B354L"
                     /codon_start=1
                     /product="BA71V-B354L"
                     /note="similar to African swine fever virus E75 strain
                     E75of INSD accession FN557520"
                     /translation="MALTTPSGKLIPELQFKAHHFIDKTTVLYGPSKTGKTVYVKHIM
                     KILQPHIEQILVVAPSEPSNRSYEGFVHPTLIHYRLWLADKQKKNDNKGAERFLEAIW
                     QRQTMMSSIYSRVNNIDMLKTLYHKLPIDIQQKENKNIAKVECLKAEQTDQKKEEKIT
                     SLYQQLLKKIIIQNIHMYKNLSLTEDEKFTLNYINLNPRLLLILDDCAAELHPLFTKE
                     IFKKFFYQNRHCFISMIICCQDDTDLPANLRKNAFVSIFTNASICMSNFSRQSNRYSK
                     QDKEYVEEISHIVFKGYRKLVYIREDEYRQHFYHSTVPLPTAFSFGSKALLKLCKAVY
                     SKEVVIDKSNPYWSKFRLNF"
                     /modified_by="walter.fuchs"
                     /label="B354L"
     CDS             complement(98120..99871)
                     /gene="BA71V-B602L (9RL)"
                     /codon_start=1
                     /product="BA71V-B602L (9RL)"
                     /note="similar to African swine fever virus E75 strain
                     E75of INSD accession FN557520"
                     /translation="MAEFNIDELLKNVLEDPSTEISEETLKQLYQKTNPYKQFKNDSR
                     VAFCSFTNLREQYIRRLIMTSFIGYVFKALQEWMPSYSKPTYTTKTLLSELITLVDTL
                     KQETNDVPSESVVNTLLSIADNCKTQTQKSKEAKTTIDSFLREHFVFDPNLHAQSAYT
                     CASTCASTCASTCADTNVDTCASTCADICADTNVDTCASTCADTCADTCVSTCADTCA
                     DTCADTNVDTCASTCADTNVDTCVSTCADTCASTEYTDLMDPERIPLHIMQKTLNVPN
                     ELQADIDAITQTPQGYRAAAHILQNIELHQSIKHMLENPKVFKPILFNTKITRYLSQH
                     IPPQDTFYKWNYYIEDNYEELRAATESIYPEKPDLEFAFIIYDVVDSSSNQQKIDEFY
                     YKYKDQIFSEVSSIQLGNWTLLGSFKANRERYNYFNQNNEIIKRILDRHEEDLKIGKE
                     ILRNTIYHKKAKNIQETGPDAPGLSIYNSTFHTDSGIKGLLSFKELKNLEKASGNIKK
                     AREYDFIDDCEEKIKQLLSKENLTPDEKSQLEKTKKQLENALEMLNVPDDTIRVDMWV
                     NNNNKLEKEILYTKAEL"
                     /modified_by="walter.fuchs"
                     /label="B602L"
     CDS             99925..101082
                     /gene="BA71V-B385R"
                     /codon_start=1
                     /product="BA71V-B385R"
                     /note="similar to African swine fever virus E75 strain
                     E75of INSD accession FN557520"
                     /translation="MDEIINKYQAVEKLFKEIQEGLAAYDQYKTLISELLHYNNHIKQ
                     EYFNFLMIISPYLIRAHSGETLRNKVNNEIKRLILVENINTKISKTLVSVNFLLQKKL
                     SADGMKTKNIWCTNNPMLQVRTAHNLFKQLCDTQSKTQWVQTLKYKECKYCHTDMVFN
                     TTQFGLQCPNCGCIQELMGTIFDETHFYNHDGQKAKSGIFNPNRHYRFWIEHILGRNS
                     EQELGTKQDPCGTKVLQQLKKIIKRDNKCIALLTVENIRKMLKEINRTDLNNCVSLIL
                     RKLTGVGPPQISESILLRGEYIFTEAIKIREKVCKKGRINRNYYPYYIYKIFDAILPP
                     NDTTNRRILQYIHLQGNDTLANNDSEWESICMELPEIKWKPTDRTHCVHFF"
                     /modified_by="walter.fuchs"
                     /label="B385R"
     CDS             complement(101150..103090)
                     /gene="BA71V-B646L (p72)"
                     /codon_start=1
                     /product="BA71V-B646L (p72)"
                     /note="similar to African swine fever virus E75 strain
                     E75of INSD accession FN557520"
                     /translation="MASGGAFCLIANDGKADKIILAQDLLNSRISNIKNVNKSYGKPD
                     PEPTLSQIEETHMVHFNAHFKPYVPIGFEYNKVRPHTGTPTLGNKLTFGIPQYGDFFH
                     DMVGHHILGACHSSWQDAPIQGSSQMGAHGQLQTFPRNGYDWDNQTPLEGAVYTLVDP
                     FGRPIVPGTKNAYRNLVYYCEYPGERLYENVRFDVNGNSLDEYSSDVTTLVRKFCIPG
                     DKMTGYKHLVGQEVSVEGTSGPLLCNVQDMHKPHQSKPILTDENDTQRTCTHTNPKFL
                     SQHFPENSHNIQTAGKQDITPITDATYLDIRRNVHYSCNGPQTPKYYQPPLALWIKLR
                     FWFNENVNLAIPSVSIPFGERFITIKLASQKDLVNEFPGLFIRQSRFIPGRPSRRNIR
                     FKPWFIPGVISEISLTNNELYINNLFVTPEIHNLFVKRVRFSLIRVHKTQVTHTNNNH
                     HDEKLMSALKWPIEYMFIGLKPTWNISDQNPHQHRDWHKFGHVVNAIMQPTHHAEVSF
                     QDRDTALPDACSSISDITPITYPITLPIIKNISVTAHGINLIDKFPSKFCSSYIPFHY
                     GGNSIKTPDDPGAMMITFALKPREEYQPSGHINVSRAREFYISWDTDYVGSITTADLV
                     VSASAINFLLLQNGSAVLRYST"
                     /modified_by="walter.fuchs"
                     /label="B646L"
     CDS             103130..103507
                     /gene="BA71V-B125R"
                     /codon_start=1
                     /product="BA71V-B125R"
                     /note="similar to African swine fever virus E75 strain
                     E75of INSD accession FN557520"
                     /translation="MAVYAKDLDNNKELNQKLINDQLKIIDTLLLAEKKNFLVYELPA
                     HFDFSSGDPLGSQRDIYYAIIKSLEERGFTVKICMKGDRALLFITWKKIQSIEINKKE
                     EYLRMHFIQDEEKAFYCKFLESR"
                     /modified_by="walter.fuchs"
                     /label="B125R"
     CDS             complement(103480..103857)
                     /gene="BA71V-B117L"
                     /codon_start=1
                     /product="BA71V-B117L"
                     /note="similar to African swine fever virus E75 strain
                     E75of INSD accession FN557520"
                     /translation="MGYTIQLDKDGDYYWDDDSTHHDPYMRANAAPHAAAFNATAPHT
                     AAFNAAAPHAAAFNTAAHHAFHEPFIKLNLTDKNIFNGLGFILIVIFIYLLLITLQQM
                     LTRHIYNTVQHYVKAHLDSKNLQ"
                     /modified_by="walter.fuchs"
                     /label="B117L"
     CDS             complement(103865..105052)
                     /gene="BA71V-B407L"
                     /codon_start=1
                     /product="BA71V-B407L"
                     /note="similar to African swine fever virus E75 strain
                     E75of INSD accession FN557520"
                     /translation="MEDTTFLEGANLAGITTLMNNLHINEQANLEELEKQVMGKQQNF
                     PTDHFDEELNGLAKSLGINFNDPEFSLDSAHSVISKKPSRGGSDVISRDSVCTDSICS
                     ESVCSGSMRHGSIRNGSVRDDSVRSGRTRRGPARSSSSRHDRIHSYSLSTHRKKYAES
                     ETSQKTVISKRDRKHNYAESEYSEKSIKPSTKQVDRLINHLRSNGDPNSFYKKEHDYD
                     RKTKLVKLEKINMLLTYLGNEQISTDGIKIPTIDSSMQEIDDAIEMLTLRNVGIRYSS
                     IAEEILIGLARGLEIVFDGTREIPFLNYRPDYTGLHNTFMIKLFKMRYETSQVVGNFV
                     QNMSPLSKICLELGPSLLLYPALIRTKHKASEDLYNLLQKGPEDPFTAYNEIHETLKK
                     NNK"
                     /modified_by="walter.fuchs"
                     /label="B407L"
     CDS             complement(105081..105608)
                     /gene="BA71V-B175L"
                     /codon_start=1
                     /product="BA71V-B175L"
                     /note="similar to African swine fever virus E75 strain
                     E75of INSD accession FN557520"
                     /translation="METNCPNILYLSGITIEECLQSKKNTTDALNTNGDEAEVEKKLP
                     SVFTSVSKWVTHSSFKCWTCHLYFKTVPKFVPTYMRENERGEIEMGVLGNFCSFSCAA
                     SYIDLHYTEPKRWEARELLNMLYRFFTSQWISYIRPALSYTMRKEYGGKLSEEAFVSE
                     LHTLEESISSKDIFI"
                     /modified_by="walter.fuchs"
                     /label="B175L"
     CDS             105655..106446
                     /gene="BA71V-B263R"
                     /codon_start=1
                     /product="BA71V-B263R"
                     /note="similar to African swine fever virus E75 strain
                     E75of INSD accession FN557520"
                     /translation="MEDETELCFRSNRVTRLEMFVCTYGGKISSLACSHMELIKLLQI
                     AEPVKALNCNFGHQCLPGYESLIKTPKKSKNMLRRPRKTEGDGTCFNSAIEASILFKD
                     KMYKLKCFPSTGEIQVPGVIFPDFEDGKNIIQQWVEFLQHQPIEKKVQIIEFKTIMIN
                     FKFQINSVSPRVIIHLKKFAALLEQIPTPYPIREIKPPLEDSKVSAKFMVSPGKKVRI
                     NVFLKGKINILGCNTKESAETIYAFLKDLISVHWQEILCVLPVPD"
                     /modified_by="walter.fuchs"
                     /label="B263R"
     CDS             complement(106443..106643)
                     /gene="BA71V-B66L"
                     /codon_start=1
                     /product="BA71V-B66L"
                     /note="similar to African swine fever virus E75 strain
                     E75of INSD accession FN557520"
                     /translation="MDIKRALILFLLFLVVLSNAFVDYIISNFNHAVTCRKPTYFGIV
                     LQGIFLVILFSIADYLINENIL"
                     /modified_by="walter.fuchs"
                     /label="B66L"
     CDS             complement(106649..110671)
                     /gene="BA71V-G1340L"
                     /codon_start=1
                     /product="BA71V-G1340L"
                     /translation="MEFHNDFLTNPLRVTLYNPAENEYTKTFIFLGSVPANVLQACHK
                     DLQRTPKDKEILQNFYGKDWEKKLSQYVVGGDSDDLDEFEKLFVEDSGEETNVMMPEI
                     ETVYSEYSIFPEDTFKDIREKIYVATGVPPYRQHIFFFQNNALQVTYRLMLSGSGVAL
                     DIRDYKKEFQQVGGLNIDATMESQKDELYVEALDSFQLIKNIHHIFVADLNTLVAPMR
                     RQISIAIEDNYQFDLLYYGLIMKYWPLLSPDAFKLLIQSPLQMEKQYPALSPSLTSLK
                     KRLLLEQKLINFTYARAQQVVAKYEGNKLTRGTLAVTSAMIKISPLVNIQINVRNVFD
                     LFPATPDIPQLVVFFYSKTGPTVVSKHHITSTEPEKFSNKTFRVPTVILIRYINKKAF
                     ILTIQNNGHYFIESNWSENERHDFNSVVSTLNNFINPIIHTINDMGPAAFPRGGSLPL
                     PSNEDIQISISSMSVSTFWPYTLSSKGFTELKSRWRKYEQAGIISVRGLQQTGVYNFL
                     FKKGIYSYDPHEIERMIIISSGPGRKMDINVALLQNTYAYLFDTNVAARWETIYGGRN
                     IRIYHRVTDIKIEMFNITQEEFNYLWVYLFVFLDNLITGPDKIMVNKLSQLHDKQQGK
                     GASQLRALQEQDPDLYDLRKYDTQATVYSVLCQHPRPPVIYSEAEVKSMPPAKRKELV
                     KYWNFTEGVPAYYSCPHPDYPHLSLLEGRHPLNYCLPCCQKTKALLGTKRFYINNTCL
                     TKHTFVEQDLEDLNTQTSRHTLSYGKKIPVNRIAFLPHQIADELFSNTIKEPDIFCIV
                     GVEQTMLGISNAGLFYSLARILDLAPKALAVEIAKAANTPQYYILGNGAGNMFSSGAE
                     LANFILQTFVEQKNQLLQWDTAWQDIFLDLVAICYDLHCVFFKDKQGDIEFEVSPSTI
                     QKILSPSKKIAIIFDTNEGIYPMAMTQQKRFLKNSEAQYIFTEEDPVMEVIHSMSEFM
                     CKDGWWDIHDVKNIPGYTVTKKLINRHNFCYALLIVSDTDRPIYFPIRLSSYIHDDIP
                     IDFDLRPTDIASFEETWKFIRLFNKHFKQYEIIPSAVLQNMKKEFVGFLSEGKTGLYF
                     YYAPTQTLPATLEKLPIATLTIDPRDIDQAILYPLEEPYPHQDKANKAFYMNHLYKFL
                     LIEFFDVLYGLQSNTTRKHIEDLFQKTDFQKINSVTEFYTKLSDFVDLNDIHRIKHIL
                     ETTGADHALKVLQKNVFNFDRILLSPLQSYTYDELCQYLKKLLTPRIEFYEDIETIDR
                     GLINIYTSCQYSTLKQPQCEKKRLRIPVNHFENYINILAADILNPLKHSTLLLTGLGV
                     IDDLQFIMRPQEIISVKNKF"
                     /modified_by="walter.fuchs"
                     /label="G1340L"
     CDS             110760..114374
                     /gene="BA71V-G1211R"
                     /codon_start=1
                     /product="BA71V-G1211R"
                     /note="similar to African swine fever virus E75 strain
                     E75of INSD accession FN557520"
                     /translation="MDRSEIVARENPVITQRVTNLLRTNAPLLFMPIDIHEVRYGAYM
                     LFMYGSLENGYKAEVRIENIPVFFDVQIESDNTNQLFLKSLLAAENITYERLETLTQR
                     PVMGYREKEKEFAPYIRIFFKSLYERRKAITYLNNMGYNTAADDTTCYYRMVSRELKL
                     PLTSWIQLQQYTYEPRGLVHRFSVTPEGLVSYQDDVPTDHSIVMAYDIETYSPIKGTV
                     PDPNQANDVVFMICMRIFWIHSTEPLASTCITMAPCKKSSEWTTIVCSSEKNLLLSFA
                     EQFSRWAPDICTGFNDSRYDWPFIVEKSMQHGILEEVFNKMSLFWPQKLDTILKCYYV
                     KEKRVKISAEKSIISSFLHTPGCLPIDVRNMCMQLYPKAEKTSLKAFLENCGLDSKID
                     LPYHLMWKYYETRDSEKMADVAYYCIIDAQRCQDLLVRHNVIADRREVGILSYTSLYD
                     CIYYAGGHKVCNMLIAYAIHDEYGRIACSTIARGKREHGKYPGAFVIDPVKGLEQDKP
                     TTGLDFASLYPSLIMAYNFSPEKFVASRDEANSLIAKGESLHYVSFHFNNRLVEGWFV
                     RHNNVPDKMGLYPKVLIDLLNKRTALKQELKKLGEKKECIHESHPGFKELQFRHAMVD
                     AKQKALKIFMNTFYGEAGNNLSPFFLLPLAGGVTSSGQYNLKLVYNFVINKGYGIKYG
                     DTDSLYITCPDSLYTEVTDAYLNSQKTIKHYEQLCHEKVLLSMKAMSTLCAEVNEYLR
                     QDNGTSYLRMAYEEVLFPVCFTGKKKYYGIAHVNTPNFNTKELFIRGIDIIKQGQTKL
                     TKTIGTRIMEESMKLRRPEDHRPPLIEIVKTVLKDAVVNMKQWNFEDFIQTDAWRPDK
                     DNKAVQIFMSRMHARREQLKKHGAAATSQFAEPEPGERFSYVIVEKQVQFDIQGHRTD
                     TTRKGDKMEYVSEAKAKNLPIDILFYINNYVLGLCARFINENEEFQPPGNVSNKDEYA
                     QRRAKSYLQKFVQSIHPKDKSVIKQGIVHRQCYKYVHQEIKKKIGIFADLYKEFFNNT
                     TNPIESFIQSTQFMIHYFDEEQKVNHSMKKMVEQRTTLAGNPAGNPAGNPASNALMRA
                     IFTQLITEEKKIVQALYNKGDAIHDLLSYIINNINYKIATFQTKQMLTFELSSTHVEL
                     LLKLNKTWLILVGIHVAKKHLHTLLGLSNNEPPSKTFIQQAIEEECGSIKPSCYDFIS
                     "
                     /modified_by="walter.fuchs"
                     /label="G1211R"
     CDS             complement(114371..114742)
                     /gene="BA71V-CP123L"
                     /codon_start=1
                     /product="BA71V-CP123L"
                     /note="similar to African swine fever virus E75 strain
                     E75of INSD accession FN557520"
                     /translation="MPSTGTLVILFAIILILCIMLLFYYKTTEAGNPGVLPPPIPPPT
                     PPPPKKKYDHNEYMEKTDLEPEVKKNHRKWANEAEHLISSSVKGLENLDETAFLANHK
                     GHGFKTFEHAKDLFKEFLKKY"
                     /modified_by="walter.fuchs"
                     /label="CP123L"
     CDS             complement(114907..122340)
                     /gene="BA71V-CP2475L (p220)"
                     /codon_start=1
                     /product="BA71V-CP2475L (p220)"
                     /note="similar to African swine fever virus E75 strain
                     E75of INSD accession FN557520"
                     /translation="MGNRGSSTSSRPPLSSEANLYAKLQDHIQRQTRSFSGGGYFNGG
                     GDKNPVQHIKDYHIDSVSSKAKLRIIEGIIKAISKIGFKVDTKQPIEDILKDIKKQLP
                     DPRAGSTFVKNAEKQETICKMIADAINQEFIDLGQDKLIDTTEGAASICRQIVLYINS
                     LTHGLRAEYLDVHGSIENTLENIKLLSDAIKQLHERMVTEVTKAAPNEEVINAVTMIE
                     AVYRRLLNEQNLQINILTNFIDNILTPTQKELDKLKTDEVDIIKILNDTNSVLGTKNF
                     GKVLSYTLCNLGIAATVANKINKALQRVGLKVEQYLHSKNWAEFDKELDLKRFSGLVS
                     AENIAEFEKAVNLLRQTFNERHKILENNCAKKGGDEEKTPLDKRMEAQRLDRKHILME
                     FLNKSTQAYNDFLENVKKIGMKLVKEIALTPNITKLRDALSRINDMGTIALDLSLIGF
                     YNNAAAREERETFLIQLTLVKNVLEELAKTDPNFKNLYDSCFRLLQIIDFYTDIVQKK
                     YGGGEDCECTKVGGAALTVEELGLSKAARSQVDLNQAINTFMYYYYVAQIYSNLTHNK
                     QEFQSYEENYATILGDAIAGRLMQLDTEKNARINSPAVDLARGHVGPNPGGAQEVDWK
                     ATISAIELEYDVKRRFYRALEGLDLYLKNITKTFVNNIDSIQTVQQMLDGVRIIGRWF
                     TEATGDTLAQVFESFPTSAGNDSNVFTDNAPAGHYYEKVAAEIQQGRGVGTLRPVRAS
                     QAKNIRDLIGRSLSNFQALKNIINAFARIGDMLGGEELRQTVPMSPLQIYKTLLEYIQ
                     HSALSVGLKNLNQTQIGGQRVALAQTAEEASQRVYLSTVRVNDALSTRWETEDVFFTF
                     MLKSMAAKIFIVLGIYDMFERPEPVYKLIPTRMILGGADELEPEVIPEAAGLYFRLPR
                     LAEFYQKLFSFRDENVQISMLPELEGIFSGLIRVIFMRPIELINIGDYSETEIRQLIK
                     EINVIYQHFNLEYGEQEAVKKALIHFVNEINRRFGVITRTEWEKFQRIVQEARTMNDF
                     GMMNQTNYSILPDEDGYTQSSQLLPSDRFIGPSSQPTPKWRPALYNIDSVDVQTGMLQ
                     PNSQWDLVQKFRKQLSEMFEDPSLQQELGKVSYQELIQQATNELKKEHTDKIQIVSKL
                     IQGSESLADTDVNKIFLFHETVITGLNLLSAIYVLLNTFRNNIKALDLDMIQKSIVEW
                     LRETQAANVNHANLIDWLGRRHGDISEIRNPGLVIKANDARLSMVYPDPTTDPTLPQD
                     QNLTTETLFAWIEQYVGIPAGGGIRPEQELAARYLVDNQRIMQLLLTNIFEMTSSFNK
                     LVQVRFPETSTAHVHLDFTGLISLIDSLMADTKYFLDLLRPHIDKNIIQYYENRSNPG
                     SFYWLEEHLIDKLIKPPTDAGGRPLPGGELGLEGVNQIINKTYILLTKPYNVLHLRGG
                     AQRRDAANIQINNNPELSERYEQYGRVFSRLVFYDALDNNSGLRVEQVALGDFRLSNL
                     IRTNNAQEENALSFWTAVAPAPRAYANVNNAANNLRRYRLYGSDYGIRNNRSMMMVFN
                     QLVASYIARFYDAPSGKIYLNLINAFANGNFSQAVMELGYAHPDLARDNIAFGHRGDP
                     TEQSVLLLSLGLMLQRLIKDTNRQGLSQHLISTLTEIPIYLKENYRANLPLYNKMFNI
                     LISQGELLKQFIQYTKVQLARPNLMALLGANNDAIIYYNNINVPNTGLSIGQAALRGI
                     GSVFRPDITLMPLGDAQNNTNDIVRKRLIAVINGVIRGSLTLANSAMEVLHELTDHPI
                     YLETEEHFIQNYMSRYNKEPLMPFSLSLYYLRDLRMENNEVYDPLLYPNLESGSPEFK
                     ILYGTRKLLGNDPVQLSDMPGVQLIMKNYNETVVAREQITPTRFEHFYIHAIQALRFI
                     INIRSFKTVMTYNENTFGGVNLISENRDDKPIITAGIGMNAVYSLRKTLQDVISFVES
                     SYQEEQINNIHKIVSPKSQTRSLGSNRERERIFNLFDMNIMPINVNALMRSIPLANIY
                     NYDYSFEEIACLMYGISAEKVRSLDTGAPQPDVAVVLNIPNRPPMNTREFMLKLLINP
                     YVTVSISQYGNELLSRGNAGYMSRIFRGDNALNMGRPKFLSDQIFNKVLFGSLYPTQF
                     DYDEAGPGLAAGIQRGRERWGHPMSIYINQALHEVVRTIRLAETVRGLRNVIDRNQII
                     DELNAFRTQLEDTRREVDNLLQTPEIQNNVIPEIIAAVQNWGQQYRGQITDLIDLIGN
                     AGQGGNSMIPLIQIITAQTAAAQLTALFNRRGIPAPVPRQQLQNDIEALQWFMTMVIN
                     HPPILIAPFMILVNNLKDFLDTLEQYVYRNPRWLGPRTARIAHPPVGMAPGNIRYPTS
                     YTENSVLTYIAEQNQEEGPWSIVKQVGVGIQKPALIQIGKDRFDTRLIRNLIFITNIQ
                     RLLRLRLNLELSQFRNVLVSPDHIINPSITEYGFSITGPSETFSDKQYDSDIRIL"
                     /modified_by="walter.fuchs"
                     /label="CP2475L"
     CDS             complement(122462..123067)
                     /gene="BA71V-CP204L (p32, p30)"
                     /codon_start=1
                     /product="BA71V-CP204L (p32, p30)"
                     /note="similar to African swine fever virus E75 strain
                     E75of INSD accession FN557520"
                     /translation="MDFILNISMKMEVIFKTDLRASSQVVFHAGSLYTWFSVEIINSG
                     RIVTTAIKTLLSTVKYDIVRNARIYAGQGYTEQQAQEEWNMILHVLFEEEAESTSSTS
                     LESNHETNGHKADSHETNECTSSFETLFEQEPSSETPKDTKLYALAQKAVQHIEQYGK
                     APDFNKVIRAHNYIQTIYGSPLKEEEKEEVRLMVIKLLKKK"
                     /modified_by="walter.fuchs"
                     /label="CP204L"
     CDS             123098..124702
                     /gene="BA71V-CP530R (p60)"
                     /codon_start=1
                     /product="BA71V-CP530R (p60)"
                     /note="similar to African swine fever virus E75 strain
                     E75of INSD accession FN557520"
                     /translation="MPSNMKQFCKISVWLQRHDPDLLEIINNLCMLGNLSAAKYKHGV
                     TFIYPKQAKIRDEIKKHAYSNDPSQAIKTLESLILPFYIPTPMEFTGEIGSYTGVKLE
                     VEKKEANKVVLKNGEAVLIPAADFKPFPDRRLAVWIMESGSMPLEGPPYKRKKEGGGN
                     DPPISKHISPYTPRTRIAIEVEKAFDECMRQNWCSVNNPYLAKSVSLLSFLSLNHPTE
                     FIKVLPLIDFDPLVTFYLLLEPYKTHGDDFLIPETILFGPTGWNGTDLYQSAMLEFKK
                     FFTQITRQTFMDIADTATKEVDVPICYSDPETVHSYANHVRTEILHHNMVNKVTTPNL
                     VVQAYNELEQTNTIRHYGPIFPESTINALRFWKKLWQDEQRFVIHGLHRTLMDQPTYE
                     TSEFAEIVRNLRFSRPGNNYINELNITSPAMYGDKHTTGDIAPNDRFAMLVAFINSTD
                     FLYTAIPEEKVGGNDTQTGPQTSSLTDLVPTRLHSFLNHNLSKLKILNRAQQTVKNIL
                     SNDCLNQLKHYVKHTGKNEILKILQE"
                     /modified_by="walter.fuchs"
                     /label="CP530R"
     CDS             124705..124947
                     /gene="BA71V-CP80R"
                     /codon_start=1
                     /product="BA71V-CP80R"
                     /note="similar to African swine fever virus E75 strain
                     E75of INSD accession FN557520"
                     /translation="MLIPVVCFTCGFPIGTYAAIFDKARTEYIKTKMGGTLPQNIPLD
                     ASLQIELKDLITALGIPMRVCCRTHLITTLDYRKYY"
                     /modified_by="walter.fuchs"
                     /label="CP80R"
     CDS             124989..125909
                     /gene="BA71V-CP312R"
                     /codon_start=1
                     /product="BA71V-CP312R"
                     /note="similar to African swine fever virus E75 strain
                     E75of INSD accession FN557520"
                     /translation="MTTIFHADDLLHALQQAKAEKNFSSVFSLDWDKLRIAKRNTSVK
                     YVTVHVMVKGKKAPLMFNFQNEKHVGTISPSTDEEVIRMNAENPKFLVKKRDRDPCLQ
                     FNKYKISPPLEDDGLTVKKNEQGEEIYPGDEEKSKLFQIIELLEEAFEDAVQKGPENM
                     KTKNIIKLVQRKISSNAAKNADKSLPNPIARIRIKVNPITNMLAPILLDKSKPITLQN
                     GKTSFEELKDKDGVKANPDNIHKLIESNSIHDGIINARSICISSMGISFPLCLEMGVV
                     KVFEKNNGIDVDSIYGPDDITNLINQVAIA"
                     /modified_by="walter.fuchs"
                     /label="CP312R"
     CDS             complement(125929..126453)
                     /gene="BA71V-O174L"
                     /codon_start=1
                     /product="BA71V-O174L"
                     /note="similar to African swine fever virus E75 strain
                     E75of INSD accession FN557520"
                     /translation="MLTLTQGKKIVNALRSRLAFEYNGQLIKILSKNIIAVGSLRREE
                     KMLNDVDLLIIVSEKKLLKHVLPNIRIKGLSFSVKVCGERKCVLFIEWEKKTYQLDLF
                     TALAEEKPYAIFHFTGPVSYLIRIRAALKKKNYKLNQYGLFKNQTLVPLKITTERELI
                     KELGFTYRVPKKRL"
                     /modified_by="walter.fuchs"
                     /label="O174L"
     CDS             126503..126691
                     /gene="BA71V-O61R (p12)"
                     /codon_start=1
                     /product="BA71V-O61R (p12)"
                     /note="similar to African swine fever virus E75 strain
                     E75of INSD accession FN557520"
                     /translation="MALDGSSGGGSNVETLLIVAIVVVIMAIMLYYFWWMPRQQQKKC
                     SKADECTCTNGSCSLKTS"
                     /modified_by="walter.fuchs"
                     /label="O61R"
     CDS             complement(126782..131134)
                     /gene="BA71V-NP1450L (g2L)"
                     /codon_start=1
                     /product="BA71V-NP1450L (g2L)"
                     /translation="MEAGYAEIAAVQFNIAGDNDHKRQGVMEVTISNLFEGTLPAEGG
                     IYDARMGTTDHHYKCITCSHQRKQCMGHPGILQMHAPVLQPLFIAEIRRWLRVICLNC
                     GAPIVDLKRYEHLIRPKRLAEAASSQTEGKQCYVCKVIHPKIIKDSEDYFTFWVDQQG
                     KIDKLYPQIIREIFSRVTYDTVVKLGRSKNSHPEKLVLKAIQIPPISIRPGIRLGIGS
                     GPQSFHDINNVIQYIVRKNLLIPKDLQIVRGQKIPLNVDRNLQTIQQLYYNFLLDSVS
                     TTATQGGTGKRGIVMGARPAPSIMRRLPRKEGRIRKSLLGSQVWSISRSTICGNSDLH
                     LDEVGYPISFARTLQVAETVQHYNINRLMPYFLNGKRQYPGCSRVYKQITQSVHDIEG
                     LKQDFRLEVGDILYRDVVTGDVAFFNRQPSLERSSIGVHRIVVLENPKISTFQMNVSA
                     CAWYNADFDGDQMNLWVPWSVMSRVEAELLCSVRNWFISTKSSGPVNGQVQDSTVGSF
                     LLTRTNTPMGKNVMNKLHAMGLFQTTQTDPPCFANYSPTDLLDGKLVVSMLLKQTPIN
                     YQRAPTWYSEVYAPYMHYNKQDISTQIRNGELIEGVLDKKAVGAGSSGGIYHLISRRY
                     GPQQALKMIFATQQLALNYVRNAGFTVSTADMLLTPEAHQEVQEIINELLLESEEINN
                     RLLHGDIMPPIGLTTHDFYEKLQLNALKFPDRILKPIMNSINPETNGLFQMVATGAKG
                     SNPNMIHIMAGIGQIEINTQRIQPQFSFGRTLVYYPRFALEAQAYGFICNSYIAGLTS
                     PEFIFGEMNGRFDLINKALSTSSTGYANRKAIFGLQSCIVDYYRRVSIDTRLVQQLYG
                     EDGLDARQLETVRFETIMLSDQELEDKFKYTGIQSPLFEEEFSRLKKDRDKYRQIFLN
                     IENFNFSQLLTDVRQVPVNVASIVKNILLSSTSGVLPFDEKSILQKYTMVKTFCKNLP
                     YVFINNIQERLQTPIPVYLKRAASLMRILIRIELATVKTLNITCEQMSAILDLIRLQY
                     TQSLINYGEAVGILAAQSVSEPLTQYMLDSHHRSVAGGTNKSGIVRPQEIFSAKPVEA
                     EQSSEMLLRLKNPEVETNKTYAQEIANSIELITFERLILQWHLLYETYSSTKKNVMYP
                     DFASDVEWMTDFLENHPLLQPPEDIANWCIRLELNKTTMILKSISLESIVNSLRAKHP
                     NTYIMHSVENTASGIPIIIRIYLRESAFRRSTNTRMATDEKIAVNLVDKLLNSTIRGI
                     PGIKNANVVKLMRHRVDAQGKLVRLDNIYAIKTNGTNIFGAMLDDNIDPYTIVSSSIG
                     DTMELYGIEAARQKIISEIRTVMGDKGPNHRHLLMYADLMTRTGQVTSLEKAGLNARE
                     PSNVLLRMALSSPVQVLTDAAIDSAVNPIYGIAAPTLMGSVPRIGTMYSDIIMDEKYI
                     TENYKSVDSMIDML"
                     /modified_by="walter.fuchs"
                     /label="NP1450L"
     CDS             complement(131202..132461)
                     /gene="BA71V-NP419L (g3L)"
                     /codon_start=1
                     /product="BA71V-NP419L (g3L)"
                     /note="similar to African swine fever virus E75 strain
                     E75of INSD accession FN557520"
                     /translation="MLNQFPGQLSNNVFCFPPIESETKSGKKASWIICVQVMQHNTIL
                     PITDEMFSTDVKDAVAEIFTKFFVEEGAMRISKTTRVTEGKNLGKKNATTVVHQAFKD
                     ALSKYNRHARQKRGAHTNKGMIPPMLIKHFNIIPKTFFEDETDPIVQRKRNGVRAVAC
                     QQGDGSILLYSRTEKEFLGLDNIKKELKQLYLFIDVRVYLDGELYLHHKPLQWIAGQA
                     NAKADSSELHFYVFDCFWSDQLQMPSNKRQQLLTNIFKQKEDFTFIHQVENFSIKDED
                     EALRLKTQFIKEGYEGAIVRNANGPYEPGYNNYHSPHLAKLKPLLDAEFILVDYTQGK
                     KGKDLGAILWVCELPNKKRFVVTPKHLTYADRYALFQKLTPALFKKHLYGKELTVEYA
                     ELSSKTGIPLQARAVGFREPINVLEII"
                     /modified_by="walter.fuchs"
                     /label="NP419L"
     CDS             132527..135133
                     /gene="BA71V-NP868R (g4R)"
                     /codon_start=1
                     /product="BA71V-NP868R (g4R)"
                     /note="similar to African swine fever virus E75 strain
                     E75of INSD accession FN557520"
                     /translation="MASLENLVARYQRCFNDQSLKNSTIELEIRFQHINFLLFKTVYE
                     ALVAQEIPSTISHSIRCIKKVHHENHCREKILPSDNFYFKKQSLMFFKFSEPASLGCK
                     VSLAIEQPIRKFILDSSVLVRLKNRTTFQISELWKIELTIVKQLMGSEVSAKLTAFKT
                     LLFDTPEQQTAKNMMTLINPDDEYLYEIEIEYTGKPESLTAADVIKIKNTVLTLISPN
                     HLMLTAYHQAIEFIASHILSSEILLARIKSGKWGLKRLLPQVKSMTKADYMKFYPPVG
                     YYVTDKADGIRGIAVVQDTQMYVVADQLYSLGTTGIEPLKPTILDGEFMPEKKEFYGF
                     DVIMYEGNLLTQQGFETRIEALNKGIKVLQAFNIKAEMKPFISLTSADPNVLLKNFES
                     VFKKKTRPYSIDGIILVEPGNSYLNTNTFKWKPTWDNTLDFLVRKCPENLNVPEYAPK
                     KSFSLHLLFVGISGELFKKLALNWCPGYTKLFPVTQRNQNYFPVQFQPSDFPLAFLYY
                     HPDTSSFSDIDGKVLEMRCLKREVNYVSWEIVKIREDRQQDLKTGSYFGNDFKTAELT
                     WLNYMDPFSFEELAKGPSGMYFAGAKTGIYRAQTALISFIKQEIIQKISHQSWVIDLG
                     IGKGQDLGRYLDAGIRHLVGIDKDQTALAELIYRKFSHATTRQHKHATNIYVLHQDLA
                     EPAKEISEKVHQIYGFPKEGASSIVSNLFIHYLMKSSQQVENLAVLCHKLLQPGGMVW
                     FTTMLGERVLELLHENRIELNEVWEARENEVVKFAIKRLFKEDVLQETGQEIGVLLPF
                     SNGDFYNEYLVNTAFLIKIFKHHGFSLVQMQSFKEWIPEFQTFSKSLYKILTEADKTW
                     TSLFGFICLRKN"
                     /modified_by="walter.fuchs"
                     /label="NP868R"
     CDS             135190..135942
                     /gene="BA71V-D250R (g5R)"
                     /codon_start=1
                     /product="BA71V-D250R (g5R)"
                     /note="similar to African swine fever virus E75 strain
                     E75of INSD accession FN557520"
                     /Original_Translation="MDTAMQLKTSIGLITCRMNTQSNQIETILVQKRYS
                     LAFSEFIHCHYSINSNHSHLIKMFNNMTINERLLIKTLDFDRMWYHIWIETPVYELYH
                     KKYQKFKKNWLIPDNGKKLISLINQAKGSGTLLWEIPKGKPKENESDLACAIREFEEE
                     TGIAREDYQILPAFKKSMSYFEGKTEYKHIYFLAVLCKSLEEPNMNLSLQYETRIAEI
                     SKISWQNMEAVRFISKRQSLNLEPIIGPAFNFIKNYLRYKH"
                     /Color="#ff00ff"
                     /modified_by="walter.fuchs"
                     /label="D250R"
     misc_feature    135544
                     /Original_Bases="G"
                     /label="G"
                     /note="Geneious type: Editing History Replacement"
     CDS             complement(136148..136615)
                     /gene="BA71V-D129L"
                     /codon_start=1
                     /product="BA71V-D129L"
                     /note="similar to African swine fever virus E75 strain
                     E75of INSD accession FN557520"
                     /translation="MDLNPLLYLQAFNNDATTFNTQGHILEQQSDPTYFDTFANAMQA
                     YIDTKQGGNDEEGTIIIMDDEDFNDSESLEDFLQMMNDEELNDRFSSDDEPEERVNPH
                     EVNFHEVNPHEVNPHEVNLMEINLHRDNQYESSKAPQATFDITEFIKIEEDDE"
                     /modified_by="walter.fuchs"
                     /label="D129L"
     CDS             complement(136729..136968)
                     /gene="BA71V-D79L (g7L)"
                     /codon_start=1
                     /product="BA71V-D79L (g7L)"
                     /note="similar to African swine fever virus E75 strain
                     E75of INSD accession FN557520"
                     /translation="MNKTIEYQKEFLKENNQLLSIPIKKNILKEILQNDEQDTIITNC
                     ITKEVSINLDLIKNPKVLYSIYIMVVEYLKSMNIT"
                     /modified_by="walter.fuchs"
                     /label="D79L"
     CDS             complement(137036..138043)
                     /gene="BA71V-D339L (g9L)"
                     /codon_start=1
                     /product="BA71V-D339L (g9L)"
                     /note="similar to African swine fever virus E75 strain
                     E75of INSD accession FN557520"
                     /translation="MIDQKIFEITLNIDDPANFCTNVEAHLLKELENIYVGKCFKNSF
                     IISITGVIQRSPCFIMRTNNSGRGYMHVRFSALVSYLNAFDLIAAVKIIKNDNNIILG
                     ESLLTEPVTIVIPSSESQNNVAEVGQIVPVQLANSSVYYIPGRQQASATGSIFIPKHT
                     FSVYHVQEELTQEQALNLTKLVNVIETLLDSRSKKDFKHICFFEKLYYTYPISSDEIL
                     DLKIWKGPKGKEVSRLKPCNVLSFLYDALKNKSSSLGFWARPPDLFKSSPLAYQQDNN
                     SFNTTELPIICSAEVMFLTLLKEIINYLQFMNDLCDTFNNEQLIKRHENIWMLIEQRK
                     I"
                     /modified_by="walter.fuchs"
                     /label="D339L"
     CDS             complement(138122..141526)
                     /gene="BA71V-D1133L (g10L)"
                     /codon_start=1
                     /product="BA71V-D1133L (g10L)"
                     /translation="MAYPELVAADFLQQLARRKEFKSLISPPVDQKKLIHDLRSHFVQ
                     IGGPGCEKGGRAFFPCDPYASPFPSIKGLQLHNAQLFVQNFQNPNTPYSRLLLNWQTG
                     TGKSIAAIAIARQFMNHYMNFIENAPWIFVVGFTRAIIQTEMLRRPELGFVSYKEVAE
                     LHRLLHIAKQSGSTTSVESRHLNGFISTLKRRLTDRNRGGFFQFYGYKEFASKLFNIT
                     SKGEEKNFDVLSLFHRSDETEDTLNENDISQFVQKISEAESNGLIRVNQKIMEQLRGG
                     LLIADEIHNVYNIQERNNYGIALQYVLDAFPPHQAPRAVFMSATPVTGSVMEYVDLLN
                     LLVPRHELPNGQPLQRQQLFDNSGHSVKWKKDALALVERLSTGRVSFLLDTNTNYYPE
                     RIFAGKMLSYRDEMLPYLHFIECPMSDYQLETLKQLGPDPKISSNAYSIYDMAFPNPK
                     FSKQTEPKAYGLFNSTETPAALSMASTDWLLENGVQIIEPSRRTPFNVSGSFLSLQPP
                     THISGLAFYSGKYTQMMKDILSIIRQGRGKILIYHNRVRMSGVLILQEILQSNGILNE
                     VSSPVGTTRCSICAAIRDDHTTHSDHQFIPARFTILHSEIEPAVRERSLALFNASSNL
                     EGHQLRILIGSKVIVEGLNFQAVRYEMIMSLPLDIPRLIQVFGRVVRKNSHMELPPNE
                     RNVTIYLYVSTTPDGGPELAKYAQKLKEYILIQEGDKALRKHAIDGFTNQIKIDKPML
                     ESLPLGPSITPANVGATVLNTFEAYGYGEQEVKTISNIIISLFMARPVWTYPELWKAV
                     STPKLIQGITIDNKLFSEDNFALALISLCYSKNQCKELCIQNRLCTIMHVPAKPEHLY
                     IAAVLNHKKEPVLDIETYIRDFQPPMMHSIRITKYLEHSQTKEPFQVLYEKFQKDFQD
                     EPIEQVLIHYPASFHYTMLEALIIDNLAGMGALIEVYKKFFIAFSKKDIQPFPDIFKI
                     ISHVPGDDDTLVGYATEDSVRLITSRQDKTWHEIPLYMLNINVKRKENDIVIGYMESK
                     GKTLKFKIRPPIQVLKKNEITDIRMLNRGAVCETRGREEQQKIVDQLGISLNLTKISA
                     IKLCLLIRNTLLQKEMEARNQPNGMQDGIRWFYLFNDKMPSLVHTS"
                     /modified_by="walter.fuchs"
                     /label="D1133L"
     CDS             complement(141757..142110)
                     /gene="BA71V-D117L (p17, i1L)"
                     /codon_start=1
                     /product="BA71V-D117L (p17, i1L)"
                     /note="similar to African swine fever virus E75 strain
                     E75of INSD accession FN557520"
                     /translation="MDTETSPLLSHNLSTREGIKQSTQGFLAHTIVKYPGITAIILGI
                     LILLVIILIVVAIVYYNRSVDCKSTMPKLPPPGYYVQQPEPHHHFPVFFRKRKNSTSQ
                     QHIPSDEQLAELAHS"
                     /modified_by="walter.fuchs"
                     /label="D117L"
     CDS             142167..142784
                     /gene="BA71V-D205R (i2R)"
                     /codon_start=1
                     /product="BA71V-D205R (i2R)"
                     /note="similar to African swine fever virus E75 strain
                     E75of INSD accession FN557520"
                     /translation="MAMQKLFTYIYEFIEYRKMVLLEEKVPYDRFVQMIFNTGFFRIN
                     AETLNHGIVSVFIFGANGKYVHHGGDMRTLLTNALNEKKQYEELILIVDKPILGKKNI
                     LDIIVEQRAANPTVVINIYPYHLFCINIPKVSAIPRHKLITQEEAQAFLGREYLQPQD
                     LMQISASDPPVVWLGGRPGDFVQIERPSETAMHAVVIRYITKSKI"
                     /modified_by="walter.fuchs"
                     /label="D205R"
     CDS             complement(142826..143863)
                     /gene="BA71V-D345L (i3L, i4L)"
                     /codon_start=1
                     /product="BA71V-D345L (i3L, i4L)"
                     /note="similar to African swine fever virus E75 strain
                     E75of INSD accession FN557520"
                     /translation="METFVRLFKDSPQQRSNAWHATRRTQVGGSDLASVLGLNPYKSY
                     YITLAEKANLFKKNLNHAACNWGTLFERVSKDLLELFCQTTVIGDNIHIDGTYLGYPG
                     HSNSPDGFCYLTLGYTQQSWEIKTIFNDVCYETTKRIPVLVEIKSPFNRKIKNSVPSY
                     YVPQIQSGLALSPPISMAIYVEAMFRVCGIHQLGWNNETNTDIHPPESMLPLAWGIIT
                     ICSTQEYTEAPQDFGTLNAETFHQFLETLYQKDQYMIHYSMPYETACPEMSNVVGYFG
                     WKVFIFQIIPVMKHPQFLKDKYPIIQQFLHDLHTIQTSPSPMEAYEKICCTKESALST
                     EDIDDFTNMLT"
                     /modified_by="walter.fuchs"
                     /label="D345L"
     CDS             complement(143863..144414)
                     /gene="BA71V-S183 (i5L)"
                     /codon_start=1
                     /product="BA71V-S183 (i5L)"
                     /note="similar to African swine fever virus E75 strain
                     E75of INSD accession FN557520"
                     /translation="MSVVVGGVEYSLNNWAKYEIKRRAAELESVNYYPRCEYIMPEDI
                     VVSILGSKPNCPFLEALKRFHDFLSKRRIIFKEGYLVIPWMGAQDVADMIHHVENRIN
                     LGHLEDLAHMLKLITYHKSLDTSINQSFKNLYAFKFPDANIETHELKLIRQLEKKMYG
                     YILRLEKLQTMLTFYIEFLLKQV"
                     /modified_by="walter.fuchs"
                     /label="S183L"
     CDS             144473..145294
                     /gene="BA71V-S273R (i6R)"
                     /codon_start=1
                     /product="BA71V-S273R (i6R)"
                     /note="similar to African swine fever virus E75 strain
                     E75of INSD accession FN557520"
                     /translation="MSILEKITSSPSECAEHITDKYSCLSKKIQKELTSFLQKKETFG
                     CDSESCVITHPAVKAYAQQKGLDLSKELETRFKAPGPRNNTGLLTNFNIDETLQRWAI
                     KYTKFFNCPFSMMDFERIHYKFNQVDMVKVYKGEELQYVEGKAVKRPCNTFGCVLNTD
                     FSTGTGKHWVAIFVDMRGDCWSIEYFNSAGNSPPGPVIRWMERVKQQLLKIHHTVKTL
                     AVTNIRHQRSQTECGPYSLFYIRARLDNVSYTHFISTRITDEDMYKFRTHLFRIA"
                     /modified_by="walter.fuchs"
                     /label="S273R"
     CDS             145329..148907
                     /gene="BA71V-P1192R (i7R)"
                     /codon_start=1
                     /product="BA71V-P1192R (i7R)"
                     /translation="METFEISDFKEHAKKKSMWAGALNKVTISGLMGVFTEDEDLMAL
                     PIHRDHCPALLKIFDELIVNATDHERACHNKTKKVTYIKISFDKGVFSCENDGPGIPI
                     VKHEQASLIAKRDVYVPEVASCYFLAGTNINKAKDCIKGGTNGVGLKLAMVHSQWAIL
                     TTADGSQKYVQYINQRLDNIEPPTITPSREMFTRIELMPVYQELGYAQPLSETEQADL
                     SAWIYLRACQCAAYVGKGTTIYYNDKPCSTSSVMALAKMYTLVTAPNSTIYTATIKAD
                     AKPYSLHPLQVAAVVSPKFKKFEHVSIINGVNCVKGEHVTFLKKAINEMVVKKFQQTI
                     KDKNRKTTLRDSCSNIFVVIVGSIPGIEWTGQRKDELSIAENVFKTHYSIPSSFLTSM
                     TRSIVDILLQSISKKDNHKQIDVDKYTRARNAGGKKAQDCMLLAAEGDSALSLLRAGL
                     TLGKSNPSGPSFDFCGMISLGGVIMNACKKVTNITTDSGETIMVRNEQLTNNKVLQGI
                     VQVLGLDFNCHYKTQEERAKLRYGCIVACVDQDLDGCGKILGLLLAYFHLFWPQLIVH
                     GFVKRLLTPLIRVYEKGNTVPVEFYYEQEFDAWAKKQTSLANHTVKYYKGLAAHDTHE
                     VKSMFKHFDKMVYTFTLDDSAKELFHIYFGGESELRKRELCTGVVPLTETQTQSIHSV
                     RRIPCSLHLQVDTKAYKLDAIERQIPNFLDGMTRARRKILAGGLKCFASNNRERKVFQ
                     FGGYVADHMFYHHGDMSLNTSIIKAAQYYPGSSHLYPVFIGIGSFGSRHLGGKDAGSP
                     RYISVQLASEFIKTMFPTEDSWLLPYVFEDGQRAEPEYYVPVLPLAIMEYGANPSEGW
                     KYTTWARQLEDILALVRAYVDKNNPKHELLHYAIDHKITVLPLRPSNYNFKGHLKRFG
                     QYYYSYGTYVVSEQRNMITITELPLRVPTVAYIESIKKSSNRMAFIEEIVDYSSSETI
                     EILVKLKPNSLSRIMEEFKETEEQNSIENFLRLRNCLHSHLNFVKPKGGIIEFNSYYE
                     ILYAWLPYRRDLYQKRLMRERAVLKLRLIMETAIVRYINESADLNLSHYEDEKEAGRI
                     LSEHGFPPLNQSLITSPEFATIEELNQKALQGCYTYILSLQARELLIAAKTRRVEKIK
                     KMQARLDKVEQLLQESPFPGASVWLEEIDAVEKAIIKGRNTQWKFH"
                     /modified_by="walter.fuchs"
                     /label="P1192R"
     CDS             complement(148941..150020)
                     /gene="BA71V-H359L (j1L)"
                     /codon_start=1
                     /product="BA71V-H359L (j1L)"
                     /note="similar to African swine fever virus E75 strain
                     E75of INSD accession FN557520"
                     /translation="MEKIFQNVDIKPLLIDFSNPFIKNAAKKLFQLEEQLPLVPVNVM
                     MDFKSINRATVHGLSRVLQDEIPNYMLDIKPGGYKIEDSTDLFMTEQFIRNRINFIPI
                     YAENETLVFALRSLNNSCEVKTIYSRDLIQVAGPKLKYPIFNPTFEIGFLQPGKSLII
                     EDIYIKKGIGRKHAAFNLAVKTHFSHLDIEQYPTDKKEYMALSGYKQSSMTSDPRHHR
                     LGLCFPAVPLPRINQAIRTYLKNACRVIIGRIQNIQKIYENFEEPQPELVLFSMDEEK
                     TKAIITIKDETHTIGNLLKTCIYEMIPDISFVGYQCIPHKQEMVLTIIHKASQEDLIT
                     LLEKSIQNIIQIFQTLEKNIDERIA"
                     /modified_by="walter.fuchs"
                     /label="H359L"
     CDS             150055..150582
                     /gene="BA71V-H171R (j2R)"
                     /codon_start=1
                     /product="BA71V-H171R (j2R)"
                     /note="similar to African swine fever virus E75 strain
                     E75of INSD accession FN557520"
                     /translation="MVVYDLLVSLSKESIDVLRFIETNLAAFNQQYIFFNIQRKNSIM
                     TPLLITPQQEKISQIVEFLMDEYNKSNRRPGPPREQPMPAYPLLPYQQSSEEQPMMPY
                     QQPPGDDDQPYEQIYHKKHASQQVNTELSDYYQHILALGDEDKGMDSMLKLPERAKRE
                     SDDEDDMFPIKKLTT"
                     /modified_by="walter.fuchs"
                     /label="H171R"
     CDS             150614..150991
                     /gene="BA71V-H124R"
                     /codon_start=1
                     /product="BA71V-H124R"
                     /note="similar to African swine fever virus E75 strain
                     E75of INSD accession FN557520"
                     /translation="MNLEYVHVVQKFNQVLLELTKKVCTVVGGNKPTYWYHHIRRVCS
                     ECPSMPMSMIGPYLNVYKTQIVTKDKNFFMNFDPPAHNEYTFIIQKLKEAARNMPEDE
                     LEQYWAKLLFLLKSYIKCKPFIN"
                     /modified_by="walter.fuchs"
                     /label="H124R"
     CDS             151014..152033
                     /gene="BA71V-H339R (j4R)"
                     /codon_start=1
                     /product="BA71V-H339R (j4R)"
                     /note="similar to African swine fever virus E75 strain
                     E75of INSD accession FN557520"
                     /translation="MAGRVKIKQKELIDSTVKNKNVMNLFHEIIGSKGNINFSVVWPK
                     FKKIKQSVYDYISTLSVLEKASVMQNFEDDKKMLELFVQKLWAAYEGYFKYPEIEKYE
                     VEGQVNFNQVPHHVLEKFSQLYRSRINSELVTLILNSCAFLSKYNDYILKKDPYILTI
                     TPGLCFSPIPNFEDLNFKYLYNSDKNSQHDKDFIMFILYKLYTAALGVYNAISIPDID
                     VEDLENIILSSVSQIKKQIPRCKDAFNKIESSVHLLRKNFNTYYSDYVGSGYNPTIIM
                     EQYIKDISQDSKNISPRISYQFRTIIKYYRDMIATKHQTMDPQVLNLVKHVEKKLDML
                     DREKN"
                     /modified_by="walter.fuchs"
                     /label="H339R"
     CDS             152045..152380
                     /gene="BA71V-H108R (j5R)"
                     /codon_start=1
                     /product="BA71V-H108R (j5R)"
                     /note="similar to African swine fever virus E75 strain
                     E75of INSD accession FN557520"
                     /translation="MVNLFPVFTLIVIITILITTRELSTTMLIVSLVTDYIIINTQYT
                     EQQHEMNKFSAQQGLQKNSFDESYNKDKKPNTHISYQWLAPELKEAENKYWWGNDDPY
                     SQSVLADAS"
                     /modified_by="walter.fuchs"
                     /label="H108R"
     CDS             152340..153041
                     /gene="BA71V-H233R (j6R)"
                     /codon_start=1
                     /product="BA71V-H233R (j6R)"
                     /note="similar to African swine fever virus E75 strain
                     E75of INSD accession FN557520"
                     /translation="MILIASPFSLTHLEYLNTWHAHIKNIAQQHGLDIKVAIVISNTH
                     LNNFLPVSTPLNIECITFPGCGIKEIDLLWARIKLFQHYCAIGARLLWLVSADIRPSV
                     STWPAIADSLKKGADAVVVPYPSRWNNLIPTVIKEIVVRQKKCLVAVDAHHLDTDTQI
                     VGAGMGCIVLTLKALMVRLSIGKQPIKILWPDLHGTAEGIPLEGVEVGWFLNAYAHKL
                     NIRCLGRDYIAQHLN"
                     /modified_by="walter.fuchs"
                     /label="H233R"
     CDS             153122..153847
                     /gene="BA71V-H240R (j7R)"
                     /codon_start=1
                     /product="BA71V-H240R (j7R)"
                     /note="similar to African swine fever virus E75 strain
                     E75of INSD accession FN557520"
                     /translation="MAANIMATRAATKMAGKKEHQYCLLDTQEKRHGHYPFSFELKPY
                     GQTGANIIGVQGSLTHVVKMTVFPFMIPFPLQKTRIDDFIGGRVYLFFKELDMQAFSD
                     VNGMQYHFEFKVVLVSSSQVELLPVNNTYKFTYAIPELQYLTPIFYDLSGALDFPLDT
                     LSVHVDSLTHHIHLPIQNHNLTTGDRVFVSGYKHLQTIETCKNNIIFIKDIPPLSSEK
                     INLYIPKNRIRIPLYFKSLKASK"
                     /modified_by="walter.fuchs"
                     /label="H240R"
     CDS             complement(153840..154739)
                     /gene="BA71V-R298L (j8L)"
                     /codon_start=1
                     /product="BA71V-R298L (j8L)"
                     /note="similar to African swine fever virus E75 strain
                     E75of INSD accession FN557520"
                     /translation="MSRPEQQFKKVLKNPQAQYAVYPTVKVERISTTEHSYFIATKPM
                     FEGGRRNNVFLGHQIRQSVVFKYVSKKEIPGNEVIVMKALQDTPGIIKLIEYTENAMY
                     YILIIEYIPNSVDLLHYHYFKKLEENEAKKIMFQLILIIQNIYEKGFIHGDIKDENLI
                     IDIKQKMIKVIDFGSAVRLNEDHPQYNMFGTWEYVCPEFYYYGYYYQLPLTVWTIGMV
                     AVNLFRFRAENFYLNDILKGENYIPDHISETGKQFITDCLTINENKRLSFKGLVSHPW
                     FKGLKKEIQPISELGVDYKNVIT"
                     /modified_by="walter.fuchs"
                     /label="R298L"
     CDS             complement(154714..156834)
                     /gene="BA71V-Q706L (j10L)"
                     /codon_start=1
                     /product="BA71V-Q706L (j10L)"
                     /note="similar to African swine fever virus E75 strain
                     E75of INSD accession FN557520"
                     /translation="MSCVHNNTSFPVQIEAYLKEVFEKYKELQESKDTSLTARFARAL
                     KYYQFLIYTAFSDPKFGIGQGENTRGLLIYHQMGMGKTILSLSLAISLSHIYNPILIA
                     PKSLHSNFQQSLLKLIKLLYPETTDHSKELQKISRRFRFVSLDAYNMGQQIIKAGGSL
                     NGCLLIVDEAHNLFRGIINSANDKTNARQLYNNIMQAKNIRILFLTGTPCSKDPFEMV
                     PCFNMLSGRILLPLHYERFYTAYVNKTTNSPLNADKLLNRLVGMISYAGNQNELNKLF
                     PTELPLIIEKVEMSPEQYRQYLLARDVENAEKHASSGMHEKINTAALCLPGSEQESGS
                     SYYVRSRMISIFASEMLTIKEDEKLSEAVQQLPKEAFTETSSPKIVCMLKNIKTSPGP
                     VLIYSQFVELGLHVVARFLEIEGYQCLQPLKVLEEGHNAILLHKDGKDLMVKNFAEDE
                     PTHTLVLSSKITRFTLITGKILSKERDMIQQLWNSPLNIHGEVIKILLVSKTGAEGLD
                     LKYGRQVHILEPYWDKAREDQVKARIIRIGSHDTLPSEEKTVQPFLYIAVANQKMFYS
                     IPEGSQEQKTIDERFHERGLEKSHLNSAFRDLLKRAAIECAFNGESGCLMCQPTNALL
                     FHENFERDLRLPNPCQPLVKTEVKAYSISYEGKQFFYQKNKGVGLGYTFYEYNPIIKA
                     YIEIKPSNPLYIKLIKHVQAGTTV"
                     /modified_by="walter.fuchs"
                     /label="Q706L"
     CDS             complement(156792..158321)
                     /gene="BA71V-QP509L"
                     /codon_start=1
                     /product="BA71V-QP509L"
                     /note="similar to African swine fever virus E75 strain
                     E75of INSD accession FN557520"
                     /translation="MEAIISFAGIGINYKKLQSKLQHDFGRFLRALTITARALPGQPK
                     HIAIRQETAFTLQGEYIYFPLLLRKQFEMFNMVYTAHPVSLRTLPCVETEFPLFNYQQ
                     EMVDKIHKKLLSPYGRFYLHLNTGLGKTRIAISIIQKLLYPTLVIVPTKAIQIQWIDE
                     LKLLLPHLRVAAYNNAACKKKDITSKEYDVIVGIINTLRKKPEPFFEPFGLVVLDEAH
                     ELHSPENYKIFWKIQLSRILGLSATPLDRPDGMDKIILHHLGQPQRTVSPTTTFSGYV
                     REIEYQGHPDFIKPVCINEKVSAIATIDKLLQDPSRIQLVVNETKRLYSLHTAEPQKW
                     GTNEPYGIIIFVEFRKLLEIFYQALSEEFKDVQIIVPEVALLCGGVSNTALSQAHSAS
                     IILLTYGYGRRGISFKHMTSIIMATPRRNNMEQILGRITRQGSDEKKVRIVVDIKDTL
                     SPLSSQVYDRHRIYKKKGYPIFKCSASYQQPYSSNEVLIWDPYNESCLASTTTPPSPS
                     K"
                     /modified_by="walter.fuchs"
                     /label="QP509L"
     CDS             158311..159432
                     /gene="BA71V-QP383R (j11R)"
                     /codon_start=1
                     /product="BA71V-QP383R (j11R)"
                     /translation="MASILTLDGLYAEVPKFLPEALREGCAGKKPLSFYIQQILNLMG
                     CDGNEYHVLFTSSSEEANTHMIMAAVRRHLLRTQQRPHVIIGAAEPPSVTECVKALAQ
                     EKRCVYTIIPLKNFEIDPVAVYDAIQSNTCLACISGTNAVVKTFNKLQEISKVLGAIP
                     LHSEMSDVVYQGCIKQHPPADSFSLNSLYGFLGVGILGIKKKAMQGLGPLIFGGGLRG
                     GSPNVPGIHALYKTLTQQRPSIKKINTVHKLFMKILKKHQHVYLPIEGMPSNGIPVEG
                     PKSLPGYILFSVGRSAEELQKKIFTKFNVKVGRIVNLQEVLFRIKIPQKYWETLLFIQ
                     LREDLTKENIKRVMAILMYLDTVTPRGSLPPPSYSSSFS"
                     /modified_by="walter.fuchs"
                     /label="QP383R"
     CDS             complement(159380..159934)
                     /gene="BA71V-E184L (j12L)"
                     /codon_start=1
                     /product="BA71V-E184L (j12L)"
                     /note="similar to African swine fever virus E75 strain
                     E75of INSD accession FN557520"
                     /translation="MKTFITCTSVKNYFRQHLKTNQRISSELISYVCTILNHICHQYL
                     QNPQAQEEEWFALIKELPIIKDGLSKEERFFSSGVKHFLHEYKITPENQEKSQKMLNA
                     ITEQLMSRLCKVFSIMIQRQGFLKTQTLMYSHLFTILNILMVADNLYGEQDPTEFFSL
                     IIEQTKTIKKKKKSSSEEEESHEE"
                     /modified_by="walter.fuchs"
                     /label="E184L"
     CDS             complement(159978..160535)
                     /gene="BA71V-E183L (p54, j13L)"
                     /codon_start=1
                     /product="BA71V-E183L (p54, j13L)"
                     /note="similar to African swine fever virus E75 strain
                     E75of INSD accession FN557520"
                     /translation="MDSEFFQPVYPRHYGECLSPTSTPSFFSTHMCTILVAIVVLIII
                     IIVLIYLFSSRKKKAAAAAIEEEDIQFINPYQDQQWAGATPQPGTSKPAGATTGNVGK
                     PITDRPATDRPVTNSSVADRPVMNSPVTDRLIMATGGPAAASAASAELYTTATTQNTA
                     SQTMPAVEALRQRSTYTHKDLENSL"
                     /modified_by="walter.fuchs"
                     /label="E183L"
     CDS             160566..161837
                     /gene="BA71V-E423R (j14R)"
                     /codon_start=1
                     /product="BA71V-E423R (j14R)"
                     /note="similar to African swine fever virus E75 strain
                     E75of INSD accession FN557520"
                     /translation="MLWRNEITEFMDQLSKYCQEILKTFKQLRPSEYKQYNEFLTQVT
                     PLLQKTPEKIPEEVDHIFDYLDNVEKICELLVHASSIIISSKIREQVKHGMSFSYKTD
                     LDSLAGILSQKQYVLIHLSKNIAAHYFNTCLNQGKSRLDLKAASVFYNSRPRTASSAE
                     LYRKMLYAYGSLQEINYYTEKARNKTLDVEESDSITTIERTARHNLSLMHPLEAMGLT
                     FGATNTNADPEDLKDKTVINLTLPQATESVTYHLNSLMQLKKVSTTSGLNTNILKAFD
                     NIISAPVKKNKMASKLAPGMDVVFTSDNGKTFFTKNVLSKNMLAGPKERVFAYNNLIS
                     NLNNSCFIQNHNDFLRQQDSWPFYDAHNFTNKFLMQPIFSGQTRPRLQGAMEAAHVET
                     RLTAFLQSIQPSRPQDPSILASPKLSALILN"
                     /modified_by="walter.fuchs"
                     /label="E423R"
     CDS             162012..162917
                     /gene="BA71V-E301R (j15R)"
                     /codon_start=1
                     /product="BA71V-E301R (j15R)"
                     /note="similar to African swine fever virus E75 strain
                     E75of INSD accession FN557520"
                     /Original_Translation="MSEDIRRGPGRPPKKRVVPNFERKGILEKPVRPQS
                     RLEFSYDNPLIFKNLFIYFKNLKSKNILVRCTPTEITFFSRDQSQASFVIATIDGKNV
                     NHYYASDVFWLGINRELVEKMFNSIDRSFLKITIVHRYDKPETLFFIFTDFDIDKECT
                     YQITVSEPELDMDLIEMEKSISEERLKNYPLRWEFTSKQLKKTFSDLSNYTELVTIEK
                     LGGDTPLHLYFQKFNSISYHEMYKSSNKINLTSTIPKSQVFQINVKIAHIKSLASAMV
                     TDKIRILCEENGNLIFQSEMDALLLNTITLNNMI"
                     /Color="#ff00ff"
                     /modified_by="walter.fuchs"
                     /label="E301R"
     misc_feature    162494
                     /Original_Bases="T"
                     /label="T"
                     /note="Geneious type: Editing History Replacement"
     misc_feature    162509
                     /Original_Bases="T"
                     /label="T"
                     /note="Geneious type: Editing History Replacement"
     CDS             complement(162947..163387)
                     /gene="BA71V-E146L (j16L)"
                     /codon_start=1
                     /product="BA71V-E146L (j16L)"
                     /note="similar to African swine fever virus E75 strain
                     E75of INSD accession FN557520"
                     /translation="MGGTTDFVLSITIVLIILIIIAYIWYNFTGWSPFKYSKGNTVTF
                     KTPDDSSIAYMRFKNCVFTFTDPKGSLHSIDVTNVLNNMAKGFRDAQNPPSSFTLGGH
                     CQAPLNAFSFILPGVNDRATVTTAEEAKKWENCDATLTGLQRVI"
                     /modified_by="walter.fuchs"
                     /label="E146L"
     CDS             complement(163563..164162)
                     /gene="BA71V-E199L (j18L)"
                     /codon_start=1
                     /product="BA71V-E199L (j18L)"
                     /note="similar to African swine fever virus E75 strain
                     E75of INSD accession FN557520"
                     /translation="MSCMPVSTKCNDIWVDFSCTGPSISELQKKEPNAWAAISRSQKN
                     QQTAEDDTIIGSICDKQGLCSKDEYAYSQYCACVNSGTLWAECAFAPCNGNKNAYKTT
                     EHRNILTNKQCPSGLTICQNIAEYGGTGNISDLYQNFNCNSVINTFLINVMNHPFLTL
                     ILIILILVIIYRLMSSSGAKQNGDKLPPPSLIFSNLNNF"
                     /modified_by="walter.fuchs"
                     /label="E199L"
     CDS             164190..164687
                     /gene="BA71V-E165R (k1R)"
                     /codon_start=1
                     /product="BA71V-E165R (k1R)"
                     /note="similar to African swine fever virus E75 strain
                     E75of INSD accession FN557520"
                     /translation="MATNFFIQPITEEAETYYPPSVITNKRQDLGVDVYCCSDLVLQP
                     GLNIVRLHIKVACEHKGKKCGFKIMARSSMCTHERLLILANSIGLIDPGYVGELMLKI
                     INLGDTPVQIWAKECLVQLVAQGDHMPDHVNILKRNQIFPLFAPTPRGEGRFGSTGEA
                     GIMRT"
                     /modified_by="walter.fuchs"
                     /label="E165R"
     CDS             164710..165459
                     /gene="BA71V-E248R (k2R)"
                     /codon_start=1
                     /product="BA71V-E248R (k2R)"
                     /note="similar to African swine fever virus E75 strain
                     E75of INSD accession FN557520"
                     /translation="MGGSTSKNSFKNTTNIISHSIFNQMQSCISMLDGKNYIGVFGDG
                     NIINHVFQDLNLSLDTSCVQKHVNEENFITNLSNQITQNLKDQEVALTQWMDAGHHDQ
                     KTDIEENIKVNLKTTLIQNCVSALSGMNVLVVKGNGNIVENATQKQSQQIISNCLQGS
                     KQAIDTTTGITNTVNQYSHYTSKNFFEFIADAISAVFKSIMVAAVVIVVIIVGFIAVF
                     YFLHSRHRHEEEEEAEPLITSKILKNAAVSQ"
                     /modified_by="walter.fuchs"
                     /label="E248R"
     CDS             165498..165863
                     /gene="BA71V-E120R (p14.5)"
                     /codon_start=1
                     /product="BA71V-E120R (p14.5)"
                     /note="similar to African swine fever virus E75 strain
                     E75of INSD accession FN557520"
                     /translation="MADLNSPIQYLKDDFKDQTSIGSLEYDENSDTMIPSFAAGLENY
                     EPIPSPTTSSSLYSHLTHNMEKIAEEDDINFLHDTREFTSLVPDEADNKPEDDEESGG
                     AKPKKKKHLFPKLSSHKSK"
                     /modified_by="walter.fuchs"
                     /label="E120R"
     CDS             165892..166782
                     /gene="BA71V-E296R (k4R)"
                     /codon_start=1
                     /product="BA71V-E296R (k4R)"
                     /note="similar to African swine fever virus E75 strain
                     E75of INSD accession FN557520"
                     /translation="MFGAFVSHRLWSDSSCTTTCIANSIANYVAFGEQIEFPFKSAQV
                     FIAGPRKAVINIQEEDKAELSKIIAKHNLWVVAHGTYLDVPWSSRSAFVTHFIHQELL
                     ICKEVGIKGLVLHLGAVEPELIVEGLKKIKPVEGVVIYLETPHNKHHTYKYSTIEQIK
                     ELFLRIRNTRLKHIGLCIDTAHIWSSGVNISSYKDAGQWLRSLENIHSVIPPSHIMFH
                     LNDAATECGSGIDRHASLFEGMIWKSYSHKIKHSGLYCFVEYITRHQCPAILERNLGS
                     SMQLQTALTTEFHTLKSLLK"
                     /modified_by="walter.fuchs"
                     /label="E296R"
     CDS             166785..167120
                     /created_by="walter.fuchs"
                     /modified_by="walter.fuchs"
                     /label="E111R"
     CDS             complement(167455..168177)
                     /gene="BA71V-I267L (k7L)"
                     /codon_start=1
                     /product="BA71V-I267L (k7L)"
                     /note="similar to African swine fever virus E75 strain
                     E75of INSD accession FN557520"
                     /translation="MLLVLIDVDGFMGQLYNENGTQMILIPREAVIFYWEKNTAFNIL
                     QLFFHGGIDTIFEKTNQRSFAFQSRYIHHFTLDESPLPNSIALPTDTLQAFEACKKNI
                     FQHLVKITKDHEQILLLHKGGPEGEWIRNFNIPNATVQNLNDLCCPSVEKLVLKKKDY
                     VPSSFGCPKHIQGSNHCPIFECHVLFKWIQENTFITQGVLERSSLPYEKAVLFIEHRI
                     NMVDNHPFKKDSIKQNQKKRTG"
                     /modified_by="walter.fuchs"
                     /label="I267L"
     CDS             168328..169008
                     /gene="BA71V-I226R (k8R)"
                     /codon_start=1
                     /product="BA71V-I226R (k8R)"
                     /note="similar to African swine fever virus E75 strain
                     E75of INSD accession FN557520"
                     /translation="MKMETFLVCLFHNAAGLRQQIQEILYLLRMHIYETNLYLKQELS
                     RLIYPNRQLSFVLLMPLSLLRNWDDIEYLTDIVDDKQTLHYAANLLTIYVLHLSMYQK
                     LTKPYFLLAVKRVSEKLNKKQRHSFYEVLVTSETLNNYENLPKNILNTLMFAVRYVFK
                     PTPNYSEIIAELEKKNKIHHIIFNMVITDFQQIREQHMCKHLCETNNELRQECKEIIF
                     DLKVVGNV"
                     /modified_by="walter.fuchs"
                     /label="I226R"
     CDS             complement(169005..169736)
                     /gene="BA71V-I243L (k9L)"
                     /codon_start=1
                     /product="BA71V-I243L (k9L)"
                     /note="similar to African swine fever virus E75 strain
                     E75of INSD accession FN557520"
                     /translation="MKMHIARDSIVYLLNKHLQNTILTNKIEQECFLQADTPKKYLQY
                     IKPFLINCMTKNITTDLVMKDSKRLEPYITLEMRDIIQMMFFRTFQKHTFFRENTNLC
                     TEYVQKIEASCYHYTYQQQEKTFLEEYSTRCGMINHIINCEKKSHQQQDNDALNKLIS
                     GELKPEAIGSMTFAELCPSAALKEKTEITLRSQQKVAEKTSQLYKCPNCKQRMCTYRE
                     VQTRALDEPSTIYCTCKKCGHEFIG"
                     /modified_by="walter.fuchs"
                     /label="I243L"
     CDS             169824..170045
                     /gene="BA71V-I73R (k10R)"
                     /codon_start=1
                     /product="BA71V-I73R (k10R)"
                     /note="similar to African swine fever virus E75 strain
                     E75of INSD accession FN557520"
                     /translation="METQKLVSMVKEALDKYSYPLTAKNIKAVIQKEYKVVLPTGSIN
                     SILYSNTELFEKVDKTNTIYPPLWIRKTN"
                     /modified_by="walter.fuchs"
                     /label="I73R"
     CDS             complement(170363..171352)
                     /gene="BA71V-I329L (k11L)"
                     /codon_start=1
                     /product="BA71V-I329L (k11L)"
                     /translation="MLRVFIFFVFLGSGLAGKVKSPVTCKYFISENNTWYKYNVTILN
                     DTIILPAYNTIPTNATGISCTCHDIDYLQKNNISIRYNTSILKTFQDIRIIRCGMKNI
                     SEIAAGFSKELKFLDLRYNDLQFIDYNILRKLIRSNTPTYLYYNNLMCGKRNCPLYYF
                     LLKQEQTYLKLLPQFFLRRISFSNNHTYLYHFLSCGNKPGHEFLEYQTKFCRTKFPEI
                     NITVNQLIAKKNTERYKNCYPFVLVSIICSCISSLFLLICLLRTICKKYSCTKQGKTT
                     HSYIPLIPSYNFSLKKHRHPETAVIEDHASTANSPIVYIPTTEEKKVSCSRRK"
                     /modified_by="walter.fuchs"
                     /label="I329L"
     CDS             complement(171673..172326)
                     /gene="BA71V-I215L (k13L)"
                     /codon_start=1
                     /product="BA71V-I215L (k13L)"
                     /note="similar to African swine fever virus E75 strain
                     E75of INSD accession FN557520"
                     /translation="MVSRFLLAEYRNLTENPSENFKVSVNENNLTEWDVILKGPPDTF
                     YEGGLFKAKINFPPNYPYEPPKLTFISEMWHPNIYADGRLCISILHTDNPEERGMTWS
                     PAQKIETVLLSVISLFNEPNTDSPANVDAAKSYRKFMHKEDLESYAMEVKKTVKKSLD
                     ECSAEDIEYFKNATFNVPAIPSDAYEHEDEEMEDDTYILTYDDDEDEEEEDEEMDDE"
                     /modified_by="walter.fuchs"
                     /label="I215L"
     CDS             complement(172483..172968)
                     /gene="BA71V-I177L (k14L)"
                     /codon_start=1
                     /product="BA71V-I177L (k14L)"
                     /note="similar to African swine fever virus E75 strain
                     E75of INSD accession FN557520"
                     /translation="MYEIILAVIVVVLTIIIFYFYKTPLKCTSTTKNVLLLMKFQLIT
                     INNYQAVTWKNGILAYETIQQTTPLYLSSNGLIYDCTKLQPLTTKTHVTSGEKTIHIG
                     QTYEYNNLLMWKIDDKGYMIITVAGTNFNVIATSAKLGFYTDPPSQFILMPLNFFPPP
                     K"
                     /modified_by="walter.fuchs"
                     /label="I177L"
     CDS             complement(172961..173494)
                     /gene="BA71V-I196L (k15L)"
                     /codon_start=1
                     /product="BA71V-I196L (k15L)"
                     /note="similar to African swine fever virus E75 strain
                     E75of INSD accession FN557520"
                     /translation="MLFRYLVWLFRFIEVKNVASISLLVIGSNYLTTAIANNTSISPT
                     TSSNYITTAISNNISDKDDYTHFSTDKTISDSLTPITLYRAIRSTLNDTSTKTMTDHG
                     LTRPYRPTTVIFHSDTSLPVKNATQDNMIKKIYRQVLSFFIQSNSLFPCFKNHEVFLN
                     LANILNTILCIIVIKNV"
                     /modified_by="walter.fuchs"
                     /label="I196L"
     CDS             complement(173591..174364)
                     /gene="BA71V-DP238L (l1L)"
                     /codon_start=1
                     /product="BA71V-DP238L (l1L)"
                     /note="similar to African swine fever virus E75 strain
                     E75of INSD accession FN557520"
                     /translation="MEVARGENIRKRKFFDMDIPLNKGIKPISYKNIGINTLPKNNMS
                     RKILFKGKISRSSISKDSLAKDNLSKSSMLKDELTRDDSPKNGLIGKKRSAPIDISFQ
                     SMNSSITSSTQKRTKILDKEIEDQSTSNENSPVIVDLTLKPSYMPKISRITEIIHKMK
                     ELNMNRIEDALPSNKKRNEYDDAKNILLQTMEMDEEDYEAENVVIEDSPYLNASLSED
                     DTDSSIVEVETDYSEEEKESMSESESSSDDESYSLYDSF"
                     /modified_by="walter.fuchs"
                     /label="DP238L"
     CDS             174543..175601
                     /gene="MGF 360-16R"
                     /codon_start=1
                     /product="MGF 360-16R"
                     /note="similar to African swine fever virus E75 strain
                     E75of INSD accession FN557520"
                     /translation="MLSLQATAKLAVAANTYSKNIHPILKVFGLWWKNNTLDGPVKIC
                     NHCNQIIVGEYPMCFNHGMSMDVALIRAVKDRNISLVQLFTEWGGNIDYGALCANTPS
                     MQRLCESLGAKPPKGQMFMDTLIHLSDTLDDNDLIRGYEIFEENKVLDYVNLMQLKII
                     LSLKTRIPLMEQLDQIALRQLLQRYWYAMAVQHNLKAAIHYFDNHIPNIKPFRLRCAL
                     YLNDSFKIHDACKTVNMDPNEMMNIACQQDLNFQSILYSYMLGADINKAMLMSLNHGN
                     LSNMWFCIDLGADAFEEAGALAGKKNKRVLQHILGLNIFKRELIPPCKNPDPSQIQLL
                     LKNYTLKNVSTIFTYYCQ"
                     /modified_by="walter.fuchs"
                     /label="MGF 360-16R"
     CDS             complement(175685..177313)
                     /gene="MGF 505-11L"
                     /codon_start=1
                     /product="MGF 505-11L"
                     /note="similar to African swine fever virus E75 strain
                     E75of INSD accession FN557520"
                     /translation="MFSLQKKALQHIYMTPEDASDLTNDLLQHLGLYWNGPIIKMDTV
                     VHLHNKMFSNQSVLKYALAKQANIRILETLVLWVEPEYALAQALKHNRKDVIECIFSH
                     HLTTPSYHHIMHLTSSQELFEFFHLFICKSKNYHARMECLLYAATLYNFQNILEKNRE
                     YIVRHSIGNALFAIACKERHIHLIAWFATAGVFDTYDDSTLFNTAFRLGDYSLLEVAC
                     DLPITYPDHLIISMMQTAIQKNYFRFFKKLLTHFNVYRPIIITDAAYYNRRKILLLLF
                     NQNIFNNFTILCALSAAIKGHASKKTLNLLINRLDAQMTVIDSVYYSIVKYNNINCIP
                     LLRHLKTFRIETLLSIAIHNNNIDIITACKAFLSKDKLYYLVLKMAIISRNDKLFKLY
                     TEQENPMYIFTTMKTIISDLISHTVFQALAIKCLREFHQEKQLPIASLLMVLAKHNYI
                     TKFKKACYAANMSDQKVKQALIKCLFIAAQKNCCQIFKYCFGSLLKVLSRHERNKFFN
                     AVVFARKLASYDDHQEMIHLIDSLIKGFRYLIKD"
                     /modified_by="walter.fuchs"
                     /label="MGF 505-11L"
     CDS             complement(177464..177889)
                     /gene="MGF 100-2L"
                     /codon_start=1
                     /product="MGF 100-2L"
                     /note="similar to African swine fever virus E75 strain
                     E75of INSD accession FN557520"
                     /translation="MGNKESKYLEMCSEEAWLNIPSIFKCIFIRKLFYNKWLKYQEKN
                     LEKRLKLLSFYHPKKDFMGIRDMLDMAPGGSYFITDNVTEEFLMLVVKHPEDGSAEFT
                     KLCLKGGCIVIDGFYYDDLHIFITENPNLYKYPLIHYDR"
                     /modified_by="walter.fuchs"
                     /label="MGF 100-2L"
     CDS             complement(178098..178538)
                     /gene="MGF 100-3L"
                     /codon_start=1
                     /product="MGF 100-3L"
                     /note="similar to African swine fever virus E75 strain
                     E75of INSD accession FN557520"
                     /translation="MGNHLDGSYLPNTVMSIEDKQNKYNEAKEDSKICNKIYIKQSGK
                     IDKKELKRIKKLGFFYSQKNDDEIERMFMNKPNGTFLLTDDATDENLFLVQKDLENGS
                     LNIAKLDFNGKALYINGKNYFSLENYLKTVEDFYKYPLIYNENK"
                     /modified_by="walter.fuchs"
                     /label="MGF 100-3L"
     CDS             complement(178522..178938)
                     /gene="I7L"
                     /codon_start=1
                     /product="I7L"
                     /note="similar to African swine fever virus E75 strain
                     E75of INSD accession FN557520"
                     /translation="MGNNPIKQDMKNCDYYHGDKKLKYMRRMLFNEPLGTYAVSSLFD
                     CDMVVLTWNCPISGRTLHRRIHTRFGQYYHNKCYYTKIDDIVGDYPDTFYRPPYTAIS
                     HKQIYKNNFYFLNFYIYFSLKYTTELKIYSKHGEPP"
                     /modified_by="walter.fuchs"
                     /label="I7L"
     CDS             complement(179098..179226)
                     /gene="I8L"
                     /codon_start=1
                     /product="I8L"
                     /note="similar to African swine fever virus E75 strain
                     E75of INSD accession FN557520"
                     /translation="MHLRINVCYDLYYINGEYYEKIDDFIRLYPHIFYRPLYRYKS"
                     /modified_by="walter.fuchs"
                     /label="I8L"
     CDS             179605..179901
                     /gene="I9R"
                     /codon_start=1
                     /product="I9R"
                     /note="similar to African swine fever virus E75 strain
                     E75of INSD accession FN557520"
                     /translation="MGTFSVTASAKNDNAVCKYLKEPMVENKNYKNILRNEHDKKNLN
                     DALRQHITVHNPVVDWCNNYSTFSSQDFEEYKIYIHSDLMDGRPSPKKTWCVIL"
                     /modified_by="walter.fuchs"
                     /label="I9R"
     CDS             complement(179941..180456)
                     /gene="I10L"
                     /codon_start=1
                     /product="I10L"
                     /note="similar to African swine fever virus E75 strain
                     E75of INSD accession FN557520"
                     /translation="MYHPVIQILIAIILVIILILSYYHLNPPKKKCKTDTDCKDKGQH
                     CVRGTCTDMSCLEAIKQDIKDINIDPTINSCNYTPGFYRFNSTTADLQSPFGKTRIDD
                     GTFFTSYDWFSINTYQSSCLQHKGCIGWEFDMTEPSQHGGECYFYTNPHPALKNSNDI
                     TTIMGIARNTL"
                     /modified_by="walter.fuchs"
                     /label="I10L"
     CDS             complement(180829..181065)
                     /gene="L11L"
                     /codon_start=1
                     /product="L11L"
                     /note="similar to African swine fever virus E75 strain
                     E75of INSD accession FN557520"
                     /translation="MLEPILVMAPIPLILIFLYSYFKVKLHKLITIALFLGCLFFILR
                     DFCFPPMLWTQLHNITLPFSNILGNKSFQVKCNN"
                     /modified_by="walter.fuchs"
                     /label="L11L"
     CDS             181390..181680
                     /gene="I12R"
                     /codon_start=1
                     /product="I12R"
                     /translation="MGVMFAQQIIQLFISQVISVLYTYNKIHYLQQIIKPPSKEPGYW
                     RTYANHHRFCWDCQGGIYRNKVFKNHLSTTKDLNIDKYLMGLFICAKNAPTK"
                     /modified_by="walter.fuchs"
                     /label="I12R"
     CDS             181792..182319
                     /gene="MGF 360-18R"
                     /codon_start=1
                     /product="MGF 360-18R"
                     /translation="MQNKIPNFNLFFFFLYKMLEIVLATLLGDLQQLKDLTPKQRAVA
                     FFRANTKELEDFLYPDGQTEELLPGFLLNHLLEPSGPIEILTGYHLFRQNPKAGRLRG
                     LEVKMLERLYDANIYNMLARLRPELVRDKAVELYWLFRAILICHGPLVLEIVRHETLD
                     FAETAFICAAYFSEP"
                     /modified_by="walter.fuchs"
                     /label="MGF 360-18R"
     CDS             complement(182542..183099)
                     /gene="BA71V-DP71L (I14L, NLS)"
                     /codon_start=1
                     /product="BA71V-DP71L (I14L, NLS)"
                     /translation="MTRRNKRSRRRRKKPLNSIQPGPSKSSVQNEPIKSVSHHLSNIG
                     TNPMLAYILGGNEDLSDDSDWDENTSLENTLMSLNEVPLNDNNHDSKNFNKGFDNNNA
                     LHEVNTKWKAFYSSIKIRQRDIKVHFATDDGLVDVWEADDIDRKGPWEQAAADRLRFQ
                     RRIANAEEILSVALLRKKLNPVEQE"
                     /modified_by="walter.fuchs"
                     /label="DP71L"
     CDS             183321..184391
                     /gene="MGF 360-22R"
                     /codon_start=1
                     /product="MGF 360-22R"
                     /note="similar to African swine fever virus E75 strain
                     E75of INSD accession FN557520"
                     /translation="MPSTLQALAKKVLATPHISKKYCQSKEYCHILKCCGLWWHDAPI
                     TIYPCINKILIKTASFKHGLELNVAFMKAVQENNYDLIRLFIEWGADINFGLATVNTD
                     RTRDLCRELGAKEALSEKEILEIFDKIQYIKSSSNIIVSHELLSNNPLFLNNDQLKLR
                     MFDELHKLSINFVLHEISFNEMLTRYWYSMAILYNLTAAIQYFYQSYKHFKDWRLICG
                     LAYNNVFDLHEIYNKEKTDMNIDEMMQLACMYDGNYTTIYYCFMLGADINRAMIASII
                     NFCDGNLFLCIDLGADVFEESMKMAIEDHNDVLESILSFKNYYSSDVSLLSLKTTDPE
                     KINALLEEESYKSKNRLIYKSY"
                     /modified_by="walter.fuchs"
                     /label="360-22R"
     repeat_region   complement(185043..187192)
                     /Identical_Bases="2,150"
                     /Mismatched_Bases=0
                     /Frequency=2
                     /Percent_Identical="100%"
                     /annotation_group="Repeat 1"
                     /All_Locations="1+; 187,015-"
                     /label="Repeat 1"
ORIGIN      
        1 aaatttatta tatataaagc aggtacaatt ttatattata gtgcagatct tttttgtgaa
       61 aaaaaaataa ttattttttt ttacggggga ataattattt ttgcggtttt gcggtgcgga
      121 aaggtagtta cacaagatgc agaatttcgc ggcggcggcg gagaggtagt tacacaagtt
      181 gcggctggcc ggaaggaatt tcgcggtgcc aaaatgcata ccgttttggt gggcgtcaaa
      241 gtttaaaatt attctgttgc tgtggcgggc cggacgaatt ttgcgggtgg gcgttaaaga
      301 ttaaaattat tcctgttgtt gttggcgtta aacattaaaa ttattactgc tgctgttggc
      361 gttaaacatt aaaattattc ctgttgttgt tggcgttaaa cattaaaatt attactgctg
      421 ctgttggcgt taaacattaa aattattcct acattaaaat tattcctact gctgtggtag
      481 gcgttaaaca ttaaaattat taatactgct gtggtaggcg ttaaacatta aaattattaa
      541 tactgttgtt ggcgttaaag attaaaatta ttactgctgt tgttggcatt aaagattaaa
      601 attattcctg ctgttgttgg cgttaaacat taaaattatt cctgctgctg tggtgggcgt
      661 tattgcagta ggcatcaaaa aatgccgggc taaaatttaa tgttttttcg tcaaaaaacg
      721 ccgccaggat gaatatttat cttacgtggt ttctctgcat actagtgggc aacctgatat
      781 tagcaatcgt atattgcatg atagatgagg tgtgtgataa tatccatata ataagaaatg
      841 ttgccgcccc gccgccgcct gagataccgc cgccgcggta ctaaaactta atgttttttt
      901 gtcacaaatc gccgccagcc atgaacggct atctggtgtg gttcctctac gtgctggcgg
      961 tcaacctgct ggtgctgttc atatgctacg gcatcgaggg cctgctcaag ctctgcgcgg
     1021 cgcaaaaaaa gccggccgag gcggcgccgc ccccgccgta cggcagcgac gacacgccgc
     1081 ggtacgcatg attttgggat gtgaggaatc agatcgccac ctgcggaatt ataaaactta
     1141 atatattttc cgaagaaaat aaattgccgc cgtgcatact ggtttgcgga gaaatcttta
     1201 gctatgttta tttgtgatgt ctggtgtttg gtctacacgt tgttggcatt cctgatattc
     1261 atattaaagt gtcaaattat ggcaatctta tgttatttct ctataaaatt tattggtaga
     1321 gaattcactt tatatattct gctaagtatt ttggctgtat actattggca aacctactta
     1381 gacattgaaa gcgactaaaa tttaatgttt tttcaaaaaa gatcttttat aaaccatgga
     1441 agccggtgtt atgcttttct gcgtatactt aataaatgtg atgataacaa caacatatat
     1501 cacctttcta tatctaagat ccgagtacaa aaaaatgtta attataacac gatcacttta
     1561 attttttttg gtctaggaaa aaaaataaaa ttatagtcat gtgatcctat aaaaatccat
     1621 cagcaccaaa acctctatca aaatatatca tcgctattat gaaaaaataa ttttatatta
     1681 gattcttcat atattaaccc attttttgac tcataatttt cctcatctaa taagatatta
     1741 attttctccg gatctgttat ttttaatgat ataagggagc tatctggact ataataattt
     1801 ttcaatgata atatttttac taattcatta ttatcctgtt gttttgctat ttctaaacac
     1861 tcttcgaagg cagtagctcc taaatctata caaaagaaca agttacaagt ataagatttt
     1921 gtaaccgagg taatcattgc ccgattaatg tcagctccca ttacaaaaca atagtaaata
     1981 gtggaataac tacatatata tgcacaggtt atctctatca tttgattaat atccatacta
     2041 accttctctt tgttatatat ttcatgaaga tcaaacacat tattaaaagc aagcccgcat
     2101 attaatcgcc aatctttaaa ctgcttatat ttttgataga aatattggat ttccttgtaa
     2161 atgaatatat tgtaaaatac gtcgattcgt ggtatcattt gggggcaaaa tggcgtccgg
     2221 ctttcattaa tgcaacattt atttctaaat catctttaaa gcttgctaat tttattattt
     2281 gatgatcctc attcgtagaa agcatgattg gaacttcatc ccaccacaga ccataacgct
     2341 ctaaaataca ataatcatct ttagatacat gctggaagtc cagtaccttt ttgacaagga
     2401 cctgcagaga aagtggtgta gacatatttt ttttttacaa aatagtttaa gttttaatct
     2461 tttcaaaaat gcagattaga tagttgacag ataacattgg tacaggaggt aataaatgtt
     2521 atgtagacct ataaaaagtg agtggcccac aaaaataatc aaaataaaaa aaatatgtta
     2581 catattaaaa tgacaatttc tacactgctt attgctctta ttgtactact tattattatt
     2641 ttagtggtat ttttatatta taagaagcaa caaccaccaa aaaaggtctg taaagtagat
     2701 aaagattgtg gtagtgggga gcattgtgtt cgtggaacat gtagctcatt gagctgctta
     2761 gatgctgtaa aaatggacaa acgagatgtt aagatggatt ctaagatttc ctcatgcaaa
     2821 tttactccca atttttacca ttttacggat actgctgctg agcaagaatt tggaaaaaca
     2881 tggcattcta taaaaataac cccatctcca ggtgaatccc gtacctccca agaaatatgt
     2941 gaaagatatt gtttatgggg aacagatgac tgtacaggtt gggaatattt tggtgatgaa
     3001 aaggatggaa catgtaatat atatattaat ccacatctag ctcttaaata cactaaagat
     3061 cacgtcttat acttacccag aaatcataaa tatgcgtaaa taaatacaat gaggctaatt
     3121 gtatcctttt aacatctata aatatttttt aatatatgtt gaaatttttt ataaaaaaaa
     3181 taactatttc ttataaatca tttagaaata cccctaatta gaaactttac tgatatgttt
     3241 atattattgt gcatcgatgc acgattgatt tttttgcact aggaccttct ggaatatcaa
     3301 tataatttct ttcattaaca tcccattgag gcgcaaatgt tgaataattt ttatggcaac
     3361 actctaccat taaattatat ttagtatcgt ctaatacatc acttatttta tcaggctcat
     3421 ctttatagtt ttgataattt ttgttatcag cttctaaagc tccatcatta tttttcaaag
     3481 aagtatccat gatgatgttt gataaaaata ctttaagttt taaagaaaga catttaacat
     3541 aattgtttaa atgtactact cacaaataat acctatatca ttacatatag atgccaatct
     3601 ttattcaatg ctatagaata tacttttgat gaatcagtat tctgtgagtc agtatcttgt
     3661 gagtcagtat tctgtgagtc agtattctgt gagtcagtat tctgtgaatc ggtattttgt
     3721 gaatcagtac atttattatc atcaataatt ttaggttgat tttccgatgt tttattgttg
     3781 caatgagcct gttcctcctt gaacgagaga gtctctgttg aagacatctg tttagaaaga
     3841 gtatcaccca tatctactat ggtgaaaaca tattaagttt tcacataaca tcaaaaatat
     3901 atttgatcac gtctttgtta tttatcaaca ttattgataa catcctcaat aacctaaatg
     3961 agttttcgta caaaaaataa atatgatctt tattttgtcc aattatctta agtaatatct
     4021 taaagtaaat agtttaaaga taattatcaa cattgcaaat atcataagct aacatatttt
     4081 tcggataata gttttttagt aaagtattaa ttttttcagg atcagtctct tttgctaata
     4141 agataggatt cgctttataa atttttaaag ataatatatc aactattaca gaataaccgt
     4201 gtagttctgc taattctaaa ctctcttcaa aggcatcagc ccctaaatcc atacaaaaga
     4261 acatattttc aatacgaaag tttgatactg agtcatacat tgcgcaattg atgtcggccc
     4321 ccaatgcaaa acaatagtaa atagttaaaa aattgttgtc acgcatacag gccagttgca
     4381 tcattttatt aatattcata ttcattgtgt tacatatctc atgaagctca aatacgttat
     4441 taaaagaaag tgcacaaatt aagcgccact cattaagatg ttcatattct tgacagaaat
     4501 attgaatagc ttctttaaga ttatatttta ctgcaatccc ataccaatat ttagttaaca
     4561 tctcagtaaa tgaggactca tttactataa gatttgttgt taaatccttc aactcccaat
     4621 aaattatcat ccttaattcc accatgttga cattttgtaa aaacggatta ttagaaaata
     4681 atttatgaca caaaatgata ttactacttg ttttatgacg ctttgtttca aagaaaaatc
     4741 gtaaaacttc acttgcttca agaccttctt tggctcccaa ttttcggcat aggtttcgag
     4801 tatgctcctt attaacagaa agtaacccat aattaatatt tgcaccccat tcagtaaaca
     4861 acacaatcag gtcataatta ttttctttga ccgccaacac taatgcagta ttaagcttta
     4921 taccttcttt atagcatggc gtttttatta atatttgttc accatctgta taaagtgtga
     4981 taggagcatc atgccaccat aaaccacaac gctttaaaat acaataatca tctttagaga
     5041 cgtgctgtgt ggccaatacc cttttggtaa gtgtttgtaa agtcgatggc tgcatcttta
     5101 ttctgtttaa aaaaaaatca aattattaag ttaacataaa gatcaacccg taggtagtaa
     5161 tagttgcagc cattcggtaa acaatcttat tagatcataa ttgttttcct gtatgctttc
     5221 atgaatgtga tatttaatta gtaggccggc ctcaaagaag gcctactaat tttatctaaa
     5281 aaaataaact acataatatc ttgtttcttc atcaaattat cataccattt atagtgtgta
     5341 ggttgggaac attccataat gtgggtatca gagtatttat atactttttg gtagtaacat
     5401 ctatttggta gatgtattgt ccaacaatta tgtctaataa aatcatgttc acctatgggg
     5461 ggatgattct taaaaacctt atttctacaa atgccatttt gacagtccca gcaaaagtca
     5521 caatattttc cataagtaca ccaatgttca agctctcttt cgggaggaat gctgccaatt
     5581 ttatgttttt tatgttctaa ctctctgtac agcatcagtt gggaaagcag aaagaagatt
     5641 accaggagaa ccaccaaata tataatagtc cgcaaactgc gtttgcgaat ataatttaca
     5701 actaaaacac aacccacaag ataaaatcca taggttaata atttctgcca ttttcgtatg
     5761 acggcctcat gccattcatg gcttatgtgt tgtgggcatt ctgttcggta aattttatga
     5821 ggctttatag aagttacgta gtaggtacag aaattattgt ggtgataaac actgcagtta
     5881 gctatgtagt cattttcaag aatgggagaa tgatttttaa aggccttgtt cctacagatg
     5941 ccatcttggc agtcccaaca gaatctacag tggtttgcat aggtgcacca atatccaagc
     6001 tccttttcag gtggggttct tgttaattcc aagggctcta ctagttcata tgtataaaaa
     6061 agagttggaa tggatagtag ggtaaatatt tgcagagcaa acatgactgc ttgtaaacaa
     6121 atggctactc gtcagcaaat ggctgtctag cagcaaatgc tgatagtggg aagccactaa
     6181 gtagccatac ccttgaaagg ggaattcagt ttgataaaaa aaataactag tttcctagca
     6241 atccagttaa gcatttagta aatgaatgac atcatacgtc tgcatcatgc attctacttg
     6301 gaaaatgggc ccatctctta catatttaca ctgacggtga atcatacagt gttccatggg
     6361 atagctatgc tcctgtacag aaggcatatc ttttaaaact ttattcttgc aaagaccatt
     6421 ttgacaagcc cagcaaaacc gacagttttg catatattga caccagtatc taagctcctc
     6481 ttccagggga ttgtcggtcg aaaaatcctg tagattagct agactagcta gactagttag
     6541 actagctaga ccaactagca ccaggctgag gtaactaaag aaccccattg tagtgttata
     6601 taacgaaaaa acatgttaaa ttttggacaa aaaaagacct ttttatagat ctggaaaaaa
     6661 aatctcacag atctcattaa aaagcctcac agatcctctc tttcataaat tttcattccc
     6721 aatcggtgag gagtattatg aggaactgga tcagaacaat ccatagtatg atattgtcca
     6781 tttccttcat cataagtaca ttggttatac caacgagaaa ccatacatgg tgtcaaatag
     6841 ctgttctcaa taatccatgg catactctca ttcaccttat tcttgcaaat accatgttca
     6901 cagtcccagc aaaacctgca gctttccatg taggtacacc agtatccaag ttcttctttt
     6961 ggaggctcct ctgttgaatg aaggtgtcca gcattctttg ctggtagtcc aaagacctgg
     7021 ttggccagca ggccaagaat tcccaagaag atcaccaaca ttgctagctg gctgaacagc
     7081 tgctagatag ctgctgaata gctgctaatt agcaaaccaa gtgactcgcc ctctctactc
     7141 ttcatatgag aatttaagat tcggtccagc atttttccca tgttttacag ggaaaagata
     7201 tttttcgtct atgaatgcac atggttccgc ataattagaa aaaataaaac attattttct
     7261 ttcctctttc ttccaactag cagcaagcca aggtaactaa agaacctcat tgtagtgtta
     7321 tattacggaa aaaaacatgt taaatttcgg tcaaaaaagg ccttttttat agatctgaaa
     7381 aaaaaatctc acagatctca ttaaaaatgc tcacaaatct tcctttttat aaaatttcat
     7441 tcccaatcgg tgaggacgat tgtgaggcac tggatcagaa caatccataa catggtaatg
     7501 cccatttcct tcatcatatg tacactggtt ataccagcga gaaacctcac atgatgtcaa
     7561 ataactgttc tcaataatcg ttggcatgct ctcattcacc ttgttcttgc aaagtccatg
     7621 tgtacattcc caacaaaact tgcagctttc catgtaagtg caccagtatt caagttcttc
     7681 ttctggagga ttatctgttg aacgaagatg tcctcctgcc tgagtaggca tccctgagag
     7741 ctggttggcc agcaggccaa gaattcccaa gaaaatcacc aacattgcta cggctggcta
     7801 gatagctctg aaagctgcta aatagctgct gattagcaaa ccaagtgact caccctctct
     7861 actcttcata agagaattta agattcggtt cggcattttt tgatatttta caagaaaaag
     7921 atatttttgg ctataaatac atttcaaata tcgtacatct aaaaaaaaac agaaatttat
     7981 ttaattttgg ctgacatttt ctttccactc tttctttaag attttgtaag gattccaggg
     8041 ctttggttca gaacagggca ttacatggtg aatcccctgt cctagatcat acatacattt
     8101 atttagccag cgggaaacta tacatgattg cacatactca ttttcaagaa ttgttgtatt
     8161 ctccaatttg ccctcacaaa ggccattttg acagttccag caaaatttac agctttccgt
     8221 gtaagtgcac cagtatccaa gttcttcttt tggaggatta tccgttggat gaagttgtcc
     8281 agctggttga ttaggtagcc ctaagacctg gttggccagc aggccaagga gtcccaagaa
     8341 gatcaccaac attgctatgg ctggctaaac agctgactaa acagcggcta attagcaaac
     8401 caagcgaccc actctacttt tcataagata gtttagaatt cggtccaacg tttttccaat
     8461 ggtttacagg aaaaagatat ttttagccat gaatgcactt cacgtatcct acacccagaa
     8521 aaaaaaatca aactaattta ttgaattttg gctggaacaa atttgctgat attctagagt
     8581 tcatcttttt tccactcctt cctgaaacat ttgtagggat tccaagaccg tggctgagaa
     8641 cagttcattg tatgatagat acccttatct aaatcataca tacatttatt tagccagcgg
     8701 gaaactgaac atggttgcac atactcattt ttataaatga ctgacccatc tactttgttt
     8761 atacaattgc catcttgaca gtcccagcaa aactggcaac tttccatgta ggtgcaccaa
     8821 tattcgagtt cattctctgg agggtcctct gttggacgaa gttgtccaac tggctgactt
     8881 gagacctggc tggccagaag gccaagaatt cccaaaaaga tcaccaacat tgctacggct
     8941 agctgaacgg ctggctgaac agctggctaa atagctgact gaatagctgc tgattagcaa
     9001 accaagcaat ctactctctg cttttcataa ggtcatttaa gattcggtct agcatttttc
     9061 caatggtttg ctgggaaaaa atttttaatc ttatcgattt accactttat tgttacacgc
     9121 tcggggaaaa aaacaaacct gaatcaaatc ttacaatatc tgaatccaat tgagaaacta
     9181 gaattcatct tttttcaaat cctttctgga atgttcattc tttttccact ccacccttgt
     9241 aattttataa ggattccaag gctttgggtc agaacagttc atggtatagt aaatgtgctc
     9301 ctccacatca tatctacatt ggccattcca gcgggaaact tcacaatatt ttatatagct
     9361 gttatcaaca atacttgtgg agttattccc ccaaaccctg ctagtacaaa tcccatcttc
     9421 acaattccag cagaaccgac agctttccac ataagtgcat cagtatccaa gttcattctc
     9481 tggaggatcc tctgttaaag gaagatgtcc acctacccga gtaaaagtgg aggatgaaac
     9541 caggttgcta ccggccagca ggccaataac tcccaggata atcaccagca ttgtgctcaa
     9601 ccagtaactg actagcaatg gctagcaata gctaacaatg gctagcaatc agtagtggct
     9661 aacactctac tctttataag aaaatttaaa attcgatcag atttttttag gattgaaaat
     9721 gagcaaaata cttgtattct tttcttagct agaaaaaata agctagttta aaataggatt
     9781 ttccttacat atcagtttaa ttttggcaaa ggtataggta aaatacttgt acctagccag
     9841 aaaaaaataa acctacggcg acttatacac catacgttta tttaataatt ttaaactctg
     9901 tgataagact ggaatcttag acaggcttga tgtggagaac aacatggaat acaagaatgc
     9961 ctgttacaga aatgagttct ctcaaactga ggatggtcat actcacatct atgaaatcct
    10021 ggtctaggag attcatttga tgccttatgg ccgcactcac atctatgagg cactgaagaa
    10081 ccaggtttaa ttctgatctg aatactacta tatagtatga tggcaatcca tatcagtatt
    10141 agagcaatca aaatcacctc ctcaagaagc atgatgggct taaatctcag gctgccttaa
    10201 atcaagccgc cttgaaccta ggccttcact atctttaatg aaggagttta aattttgatc
    10261 cctttttcaa agcccatgta gaagaaaaaa taaaggttat aacaattctg attcataggt
    10321 catctcttac ataaatcttc atgtattcaa tatgtggata agtatgggat gttggatttg
    10381 cacagtccat ttcatgatct atatggcctc tgggtccttc ataataccta catataccat
    10441 tccagcggga aacagtgcaa tttataatcc agtcattttg gtgaatcacg ggccaatctg
    10501 cttgaattct gtttcggcag attccgtgta cacattccca gcaaaagtca cattggtttg
    10561 cgtaggtgca ccaataaact aactcatttt ggggaggatt acgggttggc agtaggtctt
    10621 ctaatttacg tataggagca gcctgaagga taacgccccc agtagtacta gaatcagcac
    10681 cttcatggtg gctacgatac tagtagacct ctaagttaga gaaagggatc taaaatttaa
    10741 agccgtttaa tcattactca tcattatatt tttatttttt acaagagggt tatatattaa
    10801 aaatcattat ttctaacaag aaataatttt ataaaaaatt aatatatttt gtaataaact
    10861 ttatttctaa cgactattta aataaggaat gtatccttag ttagtcgagg aaaatggtta
    10921 aattatttta taatccgata aaatgcctat tttatcgtag atcttgtaaa aaaaaattac
    10981 gaaaggcttt aaaaaagcta aatttttatc atcctccaaa agaatgttgt caaatatatc
    11041 gtttgctaga aaatgctcca gggggaactt actttattac agaaaatatg accaatgagt
    11101 taataatgat tgcaaaggat ccggtagaca aaaaaattaa aagcgttaaa ttgtatctta
    11161 ctggtaatta tattaagatt aatcagcact attatattaa tatttatatg tatcttatga
    11221 gatataacca aatatataaa tatcctttaa tttgttttag taaatattca aaaatattat
    11281 aactcccgag taaattatgt tagattttct tatataataa ttacaggtta tatgagtgat
    11341 aagattgcta tttttaatac gctatttaat attatcaatt acagagcaaa aaacaaatgt
    11401 atggttacaa atcatcttga ttaattacat gtcgttttaa agctgtgaac cattctaatt
    11461 cagtgggctg tgaacaattc atgttatgct gatagtgtat cctaaagtgt gcttcataca
    11521 tacaccggtc atgccaccgg gaaactgtac aattaacaat ataatcattt tcaataatag
    11581 taggatgatc cttaaagact ttatttttgc acattccatt tttacaggtc cagcagaagt
    11641 cacagtgttt tgcataggtg caccagaact tgagatcctc tttaggagac ctacgcattt
    11701 gcatcggatt atctgtggaa agaggcaggt tcattatgat gttagtcatc aatattccca
    11761 aaagaagata gattccaagg aagataagca gtcttgtagc ggcttgcatt cgcattcgtg
    11821 agtattgttt gcgaatgtag accatgagag caatggtagc taccatacaa agacaagtat
    11881 gttttatatt ctcaacgtca atgattctat cctcccttac ttgcattaac tcatcaaacc
    11941 agtcataata tgtgggattt gtacagctca tgatgtgaaa gcgtcttatc ttagagtctg
    12001 taaagtatct acatttttca ccatagcggg aaaccctaca tatctgtatg taatcatttt
    12061 ttttgatgag aggatgtttt tcaaaaacct tatttttgca aaccccgtgt cgacagtccc
    12121 agcagaagtc acaagatctt gcataggtgc accaatactc aagctctctt tttggaggtc
    12181 tccgggtcat tggtaactct cccgtccctg gaaagggttg gctttgaatg acccgctgca
    12241 cttccatcag taccaaaagg aacacaatca ccttcatggt tgcaatgtat agattgcaac
    12301 ttatagggct gcaatgtata gattgcgact tataaatcgc gactcaaaag gtatggaaac
    12361 cttaccctca atacagagtt taaattttaa tcttggtaat gtatctgttt atgaaaaaaa
    12421 aattttttta ctcatgtatg aattcttata cggtgttgcg ggctcaataa aaatgttgtt
    12481 accacaaaaa aaataaatgc cagatttttt aagacatatc tatgaatgac taaatccttc
    12541 ataagctgta ggctgagaac aatccatata atgaatatac ggtgttttgg gtttaataaa
    12601 atacatacaa cggtcaaaat agcgggcaat gctacattga ctaatataat cattttgttt
    12661 aataagaggc atatcatcca aaaccttatt tttacaaata ccattcttac atgtccagca
    12721 gaaatcacag tgttttccat acgtacacca atattcaagt tctctcatgg gaggtgtata
    12781 ggttcttggt aaaatttgtt tcgtataaaa gatggaaagg ggtcggttta aaactggttg
    12841 ggctaaccaa accaaaatac tcaaaagagc gaatactttc atggttgtac tcagacgcag
    12901 attcttacaa agcgcacata caaagcagcc tgtatatgca atgccaatga tgaaatagaa
    12961 gcagtattgc tttatagata attgttgatg gtcgtcacac cccccccccc atgttttcat
    13021 gaatatttca tttcctgtat aaggtctagg atgtgaacat tccatactaa agtgattagg
    13081 cattttgggt gatatttcat ataaacagga ctgagtccta gaatcacgga aaactctaca
    13141 gtttacaata gaatggttgg agttaatgaa acgagatccc gttatcttat ttttgcatat
    13201 gccatcttga cagtcccaac agaagtcgca ttgtggtacg tacgtacacc aatatgaaag
    13261 ctcactcttg ggaggatgct gggttcttgg taagtctggt aattcatatg cgtgaatgag
    13321 ggctgagtag cccaacagaa gaagtcccag aagaaccttc atgttgcgtc taaatgccgc
    13381 gtctaaaggc cgcgtctaaa tgacacctgc acttacaaaa aaaatttaaa ttttgaagat
    13441 aggcaaaaaa aatcacctta aacttcctat atcctttata ttatttctta gatatgctcg
    13501 acgtcataca atgtattaaa attataggcc aaacatcttt gtatatagac taatcatcgt
    13561 tgtatatgaa ttttagatgt ttgcttgttg tatcaaccta gctgccagct cagaaaatgg
    13621 gtaataattt tctgtatttt tatgggttaa aatcatttta cgcatatcgg tagggtctaa
    13681 tattttgttt tgaagaaccg aatgtgggct taaaattgtt ttcttcctag aaaaaagaga
    13741 attataatat tgctattttt ttgtttaatg gtatcttttt tatataagga ttggctccca
    13801 aacttataca aaaatatata ttcgttaaat aaccatgttc tatatataaa cttatatatc
    13861 cactggtttc cctatatatt tcctcagctg tttcatcaaa acgtaacaat atatttaaag
    13921 cattgtttat atccacacct aaaacaaaac aataatatat acctaattta tttcagggat
    13981 atgtatacag gcaattgaca tcatatgatt tggatctaaa cgtatatttt cccgaaaata
    14041 cgcataataa acttcagcaa cattccctaa gtatatagcc gtttttaaac gccaataatc
    14101 tagatgagga aattttttac taagataacg gataggtttt acaagattaa aatctatggc
    14161 gaacttatac caaaatttca atataagtgt atttcttgtc atttcttctt tttcgtctaa
    14221 atttaagata aaacgattgt acataaaatc tatcaacatg tgaaaatcat ggctatcaaa
    14281 gctgtcgaga atcaaaatat tatcataata aatatcaatc gccagtaaaa cctttttttg
    14341 tttgactaga taaacaaaca tatcatacaa ccctttatct aaaaattctg gatcggctcc
    14401 tagttggata cacaggtctt tcatcttttc cgtcttggca catatgatgc cataattaat
    14461 ttcggcgccc cataaaacaa ataacttgat tagatcagtc tggttttcct tcacagcctt
    14521 tactaaggct ctgtcaagct catagctgtc gacatcagag catgacattg agccaatggt
    14581 taccatttta cattgtttac aaaaacctat aggtccgttt tcccaccaca gtccaagctg
    14641 ctgtaaaata caaatatcat cctcatgata gtttgaaaaa accttgtttt ctatcaagac
    14701 tttttttgta agaacctgta aagagttcat cgtattatta tgaataatag aagtaaacgt
    14761 aatcaattat aaaagtcttt ttcgagaaat cttcaaatgc ttgaaagcaa tgatatacat
    14821 attcatgatc aaaaaacaca tacagtggtg tccaagatca aaatttaatg ttctatgtaa
    14881 aaagtacaga cgttacctgt ttgggttaca ttgtttattt taaactttaa ttaaccattt
    14941 aagttagcga tgtctggact atcttccata ctcatccggg gggggggtcc tcatagctct
    15001 gatattattg tggattgttg attataatga aaacttcata gatgctaaat atattaatct
    15061 tagttgtagt gcttaatggt actttataag tttataaaaa atttttgatc aaaatttaat
    15121 ttcttataaa aagagtacag acgtcgctta tttaagcatc atcatgtttt attcaatact
    15181 ttctacaatt actggggggg gggtccctca tagctttagt attgctatgg tttgctaatt
    15241 attatgtaga atttatagaa gcagtaatct ataatgatag ttgtactttg taaaatcaaa
    15301 taatttcagt atattttttt tatgaataga atggaaatga tataaaaata atttaatatt
    15361 gcaaaacatt gcaaaaaaaa ttcataatgt tggcatatat tataaatata taatagcatg
    15421 tgtattttat aaactgactc ctccatataa ttattagatg aggtaccaac ctatttatgg
    15481 tatgccgatg atagacattg tatacccata aaataaaatt attttaaatt tatccataga
    15541 tacatgtata tggatacatg gacacatcat aacattttac cgcaaattat ctctcagtga
    15601 agaaaatgaa tgaaacgttt ccgtatgttc ataggttgaa attattttac gcacctcact
    15661 aggttctaat atttttttat gaagtattga atgggggctt aaaagtcctt ttttaaaaag
    15721 tagtttcatt ataacattct tttcttctct aagaagagtt tcttgtattt tttttgtatc
    15781 agggttggca cccaaactta tacaaaaatg tatattactc caaataccat aatttgaaaa
    15841 gaaagttatt tccctattta cttcatgatt aatgaaacgt atcaacgtct ctaaggcagt
    15901 attgatattt gcgcctaagg caaaacaata gtatatacct aatttattct gagggtacat
    15961 acaagcaaac gacatcatgt gatttggatc taaacgtata ttttcttgaa aatatgcatg
    16021 atggatttca tcaacattcc ctaagtatac agccgttttt aaacgccaat catctaggtg
    16081 aggaaatttc ttactaagat aacggatagg ttttacaaga ttaaactcta tggcgaactt
    16141 aaaccaaaat tttaatacaa atgtgtttct tgtcattttt tctttttcat ctaaatttag
    16201 gataaaacga ttgtaaataa agtttatcaa cgcgtgaaaa tcatggctat taaagctgtc
    16261 gagaatcaaa atattatcat aataaatatc tatgggtaat aagacctttt gttgtttaat
    16321 tagattaaca aacatattat acagcttttt atctaaaaat tctggatcgg ctcctagttg
    16381 aatacacagg tctttcgtcc tttccatctt agcacacata atgccataat taatgttggc
    16441 accccataaa acaaataata tgattagatc agtttggttt tccttcacag cttttactaa
    16501 ggccctgtca agctcatagc tgtcaacatc agagcatgac attgagccaa tggttactat
    16561 tttacattgt ttacaaaaac ctatggggcc gttttcccac cacaatccta gctgctgtaa
    16621 aataaaacta tcatcttcat gataatttga aaaggccttg ttttctatta agactttttt
    16681 tgtaagaact tgtaaagaat tcattgtatt atcatagatg attgcagtaa atgtaatcaa
    16741 ttataaaatt gacttattga aaagatatat taaatgagtg aaattgatgt ttgcgatgat
    16801 gtgcatgatc atacaaagaa acacattcac tggtgtccat gatcaaaatt taatttccta
    16861 tgtaaaaaat acagacgtta accatttaaa catttgttta aacattagtt taaactaaag
    16921 gttaaaccta gttaatgatg tttaatgctt cttccatact cattcaggga agtgtaatgg
    16981 ttctaatact attgttatga attattaatg aaaattttac agatgctgga gggaatagtt
    17041 taaatcatac tgttttaatg tgagcttata aaagtattca tatcaaaatt taattttttt
    17101 tttataaaag tactgaaatt aaactaaagt ttagtttagc tatttgagtt aatgatgttt
    17161 aatctatctt ccatgctcaa tcaggggggg ggtcctaata gttttaatac tgttgctgtg
    17221 gattgttgaa tataatgaaa actttataga tgctaaagca gcgaaatata catgttctgt
    17281 ttaatgtgag ctataaaatc ttttcatcaa aatttaattt ttttttataa atgtacaaaa
    17341 attaaactaa agtttaggtt ggctatttga gttaatgatg tttaatctat cttccattct
    17401 cgtccaaggg gggggggtct taatagtttt aatattgtta ttgtggattg ttgaatataa
    17461 tgaaaacttt atagatgcta cacattttaa tactagttgt tctgcttaat gtgaattaca
    17521 aaaaattaat ttctcataaa aaaaagtaca catcaacatc gctcattcaa gtttcatgat
    17581 gtttcattca ttactttcta caattactgg gggggggggt ctttcatagc tttaatactg
    17641 ttatggtttg ctaactatta tgtagaattt atagaagcag aaatgaataa tagtagttgt
    17701 atgttgtaaa atcaaataat ttcagtatat tttttttgtt aatataagtg tacaaaaatg
    17761 atttaaaaat tgcaaaaaaa gaatcacaat gctattatta tacactgtaa tgatattgac
    17821 atgtatcatt tataaactgg ttccagataa taaatattgg ccaatacata tgtttttctt
    17881 tattatagtt tacatagtat atatgtatga aaagttagat atacatgaaa aatctcaatt
    17941 ctggaatcat acaatggcac gcttatctgg atgccccgta ccgacaataa tatgtaattg
    18001 ttaatttttt acaaaaaaac acaatatgaa gtcttttttt tttgatgtaa gaactcgata
    18061 cattttttaa acagttttga tgtacaacta attgtcttat tttattattt aaaaaaatgt
    18121 aactcacaag tattctctac tttttcaaaa aaaaatagat gtaatcagtc ttgtcattta
    18181 ggacgcatat ttcttttttt agcatctata attttagttc ttaaatagaa tatgatgcca
    18241 ctaaacaatg attctactct atttaacaac aaccacctaa ataaatgaac atcttaactg
    18301 atcaccaaaa gttattttgc gaaaaggcat acatatgatc aatatcagac ctacaatgaa
    18361 tgtttccata acatcccttt atcgcaataa ttttattttt gcattccaat atctcatcat
    18421 ctgtgctact atatgtttcc ataatggttt catcatcaaa cataaatcct attaaataag
    18481 caaaagactt taatcccgga tatattttta ccatttttct gagagccgtg taaagcttgt
    18541 aataaatggc cagaaatatg caataaagcg tggaaagaga gtaatttttg gcataaaagg
    18601 ttttgaaggt ttgatgaatg gctaaatcac agataatata ggatacgata ttaaagcgca
    18661 cctgctcacg cagatttgct gaaacattcg tagaaagatt taacagataa aaggttatta
    18721 atagttgttc atcattctct ttatacgaca tcgtaagacg ctttaaaatt ttataactag
    18781 gcacctctac catatgttga agatttaaag cctgttcttc atctgtgtta cggcaaaaga
    18841 gccgcgcgta ttcgggtgaa gctccccagg ataataatgt ccttgctacg gctaaatttt
    18901 ttttgacgat gactttcatg agaaataggt ccttattttt gcattgatca ctatgcaaat
    18961 ttgtatagtt gacgccgttg cattgagtac attgatataa tgttttgcaa ttccagcgta
    19021 gccctaaatg gtataaaaga actgtatttt ctagatgagc atgctgatta acgatgtttt
    19081 tgagacaaca tgtagttaag gacaccatag tgttcccaat ttgttagata agagtcttta
    19141 ctaaaaaata tgttttttag ttttaacatt cgagattgta ttatttggaa tgttttcata
    19201 catcaatagt aaactcgttt ggaatagcat cctcaaaaaa aatatgatat cgtactattc
    19261 atgttaaaat ttaatttttt atataaagag tacagattta ttccattgat taaactactt
    19321 agtttgacta tttagtttaa ctacttactt agtttagcaa tgtttgagct ttcttccata
    19381 ctcatccgag gggggggtcc tcatagctct gatactattg tggattgttg aatataatga
    19441 agactttata gatgctaaaa tatttgattg taattgtact caatattgtg tggtttaaaa
    19501 aatagtttaa tcaaaattta atttttataa aactatacag agtgggtttt attaaacgta
    19561 gcttattaag tctcatcatg ttaagatctt tactttcttt atttctttgt ggggttttat
    19621 taaccttttc catattatgg cttaccacgt atcatgtaga atttatagag gcactggagg
    19681 atttctacga ctgaaattat atcagtctat atacataatc tttcctaaaa taagacatac
    19741 tttatgtcat ttgaaaaaat gatactaacg acgtaataat gtttcttttt ttttctataa
    19801 agaaaaataa aaaagttata aatgaaaata taaatagtaa aactcttata gagtcttatg
    19861 agtaaacatc atcataatgt tactcaaaga ttggtctact aaaagatatt tcgtgtgcat
    19921 tattgtttta attagtatga ttactttata cgaagccgcc attaaaacgc ttatcacaca
    19981 ccgaaaacaa attttaaaac accctgatag ccgtgaaatt ctactagctt tgggattata
    20041 ctggaataaa actcatattc ttcttaagtg tcacgaatgt ggaaaaataa gtcttaccgg
    20101 aaaacacagt acaaaatgta ttaatattaa ttgtctgctt attcttgcta taaaaaaaag
    20161 aataagcgta tggttgatac cttaataggc atgggtgcgg atgtaacata tatacatttt
    20221 ttaaagaata agacaaaact atcatacaac cagctgtctg ctcttaaaag caactcgcag
    20281 atttcgttga aggagtttca tgctatatgt tacattttat atagtcgtct tcccaaaaaa
    20341 attaaacaag ggatacgact atgtaaaaca atggcgggac tatgcgggga acttttatgt
    20401 gcattttttg ctccgtaagt gataatacgt atataaaaca aacagatata ctgccaaaat
    20461 atcatctatg tacataacat ccggggcatt attttttttc atacccttaa atataaaaat
    20521 attgggtttc ttcactaaac tttaaaggta aaaatttttc tttgttttgc atcatcatgt
    20581 atgggtttag accagcccag ggattgttta tttgaatatt tgctaaatag gagcacaatg
    20641 ccatgatcat gaatctttca taatagtaag ctcttttata cagctccaaa gatgccgtac
    20701 ctccgagggt gtagcagcaa ataaacgtcc gcactttccc gtgggtcgcg gcccattcca
    20761 ttccgtagtt cagcatcctt ttctgtattt ttttattctc tttataaaaa aagcttttca
    20821 tccattccac gttctcataa aaacatgcgc ttaaaaagag cactaggttt agtgtcgtct
    20881 tatgataaaa tctaggaacg gatgttttaa ttattttgtt caacgcctga ttcatactat
    20941 gttttaccgc tataaaaata caaaaccaat accaacttct tttataagac gttttgatgt
    21001 acacatgtaa acgagcaaaa tatatttcaa actcaatatt ctttttataa aaaaacttga
    21061 gacagtcatt tatgttacga catcttctaa aaacctcaaa aatggtaatt aattcactgt
    21121 cgctgtggaa atgttcgtaa gctaactgtt taatgtcttt aggggttaac tctttttttg
    21181 ggatcagtgg tttcagatgc ggcaaaggtc gtctaaagta gttagcgaac ttttcattcg
    21241 ctccccaaga caaaagccga taagccagca tatagttatc acgttttacc gcataaatga
    21301 gtaaatagtt tatattgata catgcaccat gttgctgtcc gtttggacat atattgccgc
    21361 attctgaaca cttatcaatg atattatagt tcttacaaca taatcccaaa cgggttagta
    21421 tttctttgtc acgttttaaa aattcgtcac tcttctttaa tgttaatgct tttagcgcaa
    21481 tgttaaataa gctcagcatt ttatgaaaat gaggtgtttt agtatattgt tagtgtttta
    21541 gtatagtgtt ttagtataat gttagtgttt tagtaaaatg tttagaagca tgcgcgggct
    21601 gccgctaaat aaacgtaacg ttcctactaa gccaaaaaaa aatcaaattg actcatcgag
    21661 aatttgacga tattggtagg taatttttta acatggtata tattttttta ggatcggtta
    21721 tattaggtag taaaagaggg cgcgccgtta aaccattttg ctcctttaaa ccttttagat
    21781 ccttaaaaaa atacagattg ttcgtctgat gatgccacaa tgttacattt atggctcgat
    21841 caatatcagc ccccaagaca aagcagtagt atattgttaa aaagttgtca tcttgcatac
    21901 aagccaaatg catcatttta tcgatgtcca tatgaacgat cttttgttca tatatttcat
    21961 gaaggtcaaa tacattgttg aaggaaatgg cgcacatgag tcgccacata ttaaggtggt
    22021 cgtatgtttg aaagaaaaag gagatagctc tcttaagctt atattttacc gctatggcat
    22081 accagtattt aactaatgtg ttgatgggca cattatccaa gatataaaat atgagatgct
    22141 ttaactcccg atgaatctcc cccgccaatt cctgcatatt tagaatgcct aacataggat
    22201 ttttattaaa tatctcatgg cataaaataa tgttattgct cgttttatga cgcaataaac
    22261 cgatgaaaat gtccttttta tctaaaccat ctttagctcc taactttcga cacagctcct
    22321 gagtatattc tgtcctagca caactcagac cgtaataaat gtttgctccc cactcggtga
    22381 acagtcttat caaatcgtgg ttattttctt ttatggccat gattaatgcc acatcaagat
    22441 gaagttcccc cttaaagggg gttgagttta caataacgta attacagtag tcacacaaat
    22501 gaataggctt gttttgccac cataagccac agtattttaa aatatagtga tactcttcag
    22561 gcacgctctg tttggccaga gcctttttgg ccagggtttg caaagagagc atgataactt
    22621 tttttcgaaa aaaaaactca aattaagttt ctactttttt aaaacgttat gtatgagccg
    22681 atccgccgga gatccctttc agaagaccta ccgttctatg aaagaatttt ttcatcgttg
    22741 aacacggaag agataatact ttcatcgtat agagaatatc atgtcaatca tccatattat
    22801 taaacccata cttaatatag tatttatgtg ccatggacat attttttgaa tgataatttt
    22861 ttaacatacg ttttataact atggggtcga tttcatttaa agataaagaa tcattcatgc
    22921 tataacaatt taatgataga atgctggcaa tgaacgattt gtcattttga tacgctagag
    22981 tctttccctc ctcaaaggca tcggcgccta agtctataca aaagaacatg tttccgagat
    23041 tatagaacag aatagaatga aacatggcct tattgaggtc agcccctaag acgatgcagc
    23101 agtaataaat cgttaaatag ttatagttct tgcgacaggc ccacttcagc attttatcca
    23161 tgtccatatg aactttctcc tttgcgcaca gctcgtgaag gtcaaacacg ttgttgtaaa
    23221 aaagggcgca catgagccgc cactcgtgta gatgatcata gcgctggtaa aagtagtgga
    23281 tggcctttgt aaggttaaac tctacggcca taccgtacca atattttgtt agcaactcgc
    23341 ttaatacatc cgtattttcc attaatgctt ccatctgttc gtaaatgatt ccccttaatt
    23401 tggtacgatt taccgtttct aagatggaat tatgagaaaa cacctcgtgg cacaaaataa
    23461 tgttactgcc ggttagatca cgttttacca tgttaaaaaa atgcaaaatt tcctgttgat
    23521 ttaactgttc tttggcgcct aactctctgc acagatctcg agtgtactcc gtgttgacag
    23581 caagtaaact gtagtcgatg ttcgcgcccc actcggtaaa caattttatt aggtcataat
    23641 tattttcttt cacggctttc accaacgccg cattaagcgt cacgccatct gtaaaaatcg
    23701 gcgaccatat tttcttttgg ttttgatgat acacgatggg accgtcatgc caccatagac
    23761 cgcagcactt taaaaaatga tgatggcatt cggccggata ctgtctggcc aacacctttt
    23821 tggtgagcgt ctgcagagag aggaccatgt ctcctttttt tttgaaaaaa tcaaattaaa
    23881 aaaactttaa aaaaaaacaa aataaatcta tttagcatac acgtaactat gttacgacgt
    23941 tgtatcattg atgtgataat ccaaataggc caacatactt tttgatttat agttgtttaa
    24001 tagatggtat atttttttag ggttcgcttc ttttagcgtg aatagagagg gatctggatg
    24061 atagatatct aatgacaaac gttgtgatat taaataatag tcccgctgct ctgctagggc
    24121 ttttgcctct tcgaaggcat tggctcccaa gtctatacaa aagaacagat tatctatatt
    24181 aaagaactgt atggcagcaa gcatggccat attgatatcg gcccctaaaa taaaacaata
    24241 atacatcgtt aaaaagttat tatctttcgt gcaagctatg cgcatcattt cattaatgtc
    24301 tatgcgaatc ttttcctgct catagagata atggaggtca gacagtttat taaaatacag
    24361 agcacagatt aaccaccacg tattcatgtg cttaaaatgt tcgtaaaaat acgagacggc
    24421 ctccctaaga tcattctgca aggccaccat aaaacaatat atagttagca tatcgccgtc
    24481 cgaaacatca cgtagtaggt cttcatcttc tactaacctc ctcagcctcc aataaagaga
    24541 cgactttatt tcccttataa tcacataggt aggaaaagga ttctcattaa aaagcttatg
    24601 acataagata atatattgac ttgttttgtt ctctataaat ttaaagaaca tgtgtatcac
    24661 ctttttttta tccatgcgat agttcgctcc taattcccaa caaaactctc gggtaggctg
    24721 tgtattggca caaatgtatc catagttgat gtttgcaccc cactccgtga acagttttat
    24781 taattgatag ttgttttcct ttgcagctat catcaatgcc gtattgagat ccaggccatc
    24841 cgcaaagtat ggcaacctta ttaacatgtg tttgcaatca agtgaaattg gagccgtata
    24901 ccaccataac ccgcagtatt tcaaaatatg atagtagtct tcaggcagca catgctgact
    24961 ggctaatatc tttttggcga aagactgtaa agaaggaaac atcctgtctc ttttttttaa
    25021 aaattcaatt atctgcgttc ataatcgaga aaaaccacca tattctttga gtgataattt
    25081 tttaacatag aatttatctt ttccgggtcg gtcacggccg acaacaggga aatcaccggg
    25141 ttataatgtt ttaatgataa ggcatcggct atcaaataat tttccttttg tattgctagg
    25201 gctttgcctt cttcaaaggc gttggcaccc aggtctatac aaaagaacat gttcccgaga
    25261 ttatagtttt gtatggaaac aaacatggct tgattgatgt tggcacccat gataaaacag
    25321 tagtaaatag ttgaatagct ataatcttgg atgcaggcta tgtgcatcat ctcatcgata
    25381 tccatgcgga tcctttctat ttcatacagc tcgtgaaggt cgaacacatt gttataaaaa
    25441 agggcgcaca tgagccgcca ccgatgtaga tgggtatact tctgataaaa atagtggatg
    25501 gcctttttga ggccgtagtc taccgctatg gcgtaccagt atttggttaa catgttgctg
    25561 aaggagttgt catggtccaa catgtaggtt atctccatga gtccccttag ctcccacatg
    25621 atttcctccc tcaggtccaa atcatccaca tgtttcagat tggggttatt ggaaaacatt
    25681 tcgtggcata agataatatt actgtcggtt ttgttgcgcg tcgtatcaaa gaaaattttt
    25741 aaaatatact ctttatctaa acggtctttg gcccctagtt ctctgcatag atcgcgggtg
    25801 tgctccgaat gagcacaaac cagtccataa ttaatatcgg caccccactc agtaaataat
    25861 tttattaggt catgattgtt ttccttcgcg gctttcatca gtacggtgtt caattcaata
    25921 ccctcgctaa aacaggttga ctttataaac attttgttac gatacgtata aaatgtaata
    25981 gggccatcat accaccacaa cccgcaactt ttcaggatat gatattgatc taccggtata
    26041 cactgtttgg ccagcacttt tttggatagg gattgcaagg aaggcaacat gtccttttca
    26101 tcctttgatg gaaatcaaat tatctattta aaaatgtttt aatggggtaa ggttgtttaa
    26161 aaatgtcgta gacatatccc ttgatttgaa cggataaata ctgccataaa actgtgccat
    26221 aaaattgatc cttttttggg tttaattact tgaaatagtg ggtcactgca agagccagat
    26281 gttctctctc cagaacttat gtcgaaaaac cttacctgac tgtaaacttc ctgagttttt
    26341 tgacgattat gtattacaac tgctgggctt atactgggaa aatcatggta cgattcaacg
    26401 agcaggaaac aactgtgtac ttatccaaca acataacctc attcccgtaa atgaagccct
    26461 aagaatagca gcatctgagg aaaattatga gatcgtgagc cttttattag cgtgggaggg
    26521 gaacctttac tatgctatta taggggctct agaggggaac caccacaact taattcgtaa
    26581 atacgatgac caaatcaagg accatcatga aattctgcca tttattgacg atccagtcat
    26641 atttcacaaa tgtcatacaa tgcggcgatg cttttttaat tgtattttat atcaagctgt
    26701 aaaatatagt aagttcagcg ttcttctata ctttaaatat atattaaagg agaatttgcc
    26761 cctcgtccac tcacttattg aaaaggcgta taaatatcat aattatgagg ttattaaatg
    26821 gatctatgaa aacctacata tctatgatat cataaatact tttaaatgtg ctattgccca
    26881 taaagatcta cgtttatatt gtttagggta tacatttgta tataatagaa tcgtacccta
    26941 taagtattat catttagata ttcgcatcct tttaaggcta caacttctac ataaggtgac
    27001 agccaaagga tacttggatt ttatcctaga aaccttaaag tatgatcata atacaaacaa
    27061 tatagatatt atcctaacac aggctgcaac ctataaccat agaaacattt taacctattt
    27121 cattcctcaa tcaacctacg cacaaataga acaatgttta ttcgtggcga taaaaacaaa
    27181 tgcttccaag aaaaccttga atttactatt atctcaccta aatctttcta tcaaactcgt
    27241 caaaaaatta agccaatatg ttgtcgctta caagtcaaca aatatcataa gcattctgag
    27301 taggcagcaa aaaaagaaga tatatttaga tatcattttg acaaaggttg taaaaaatgc
    27361 tgtttttaat aaatttgtca ttggatgtat ggttacattt tccataaacc cagaaagaat
    27421 tgtcaaaatg gccgcgcgaa taaaaaagat gaagttagta aaaaatatat ctgaacatgt
    27481 ttggaaaaat catgcggtta aacttaaaca ccttaagcat gcggtacaca cgatgaagca
    27541 tcaagaagga aaaaatagat taatgaactt tatctatgat cactgctatt accacatgca
    27601 agaagaagag atctttagcc tcgcaagatt ttatgcaatc catcatgcgc caaaattgtt
    27661 cgacgttttt tatgattgtt gtatcctaga tacgatacga tttaaaagcc tgcttttaga
    27721 ttgttcacat atcatagtta aaaacgctca tgatgctagt attaacatcg tgaacaagta
    27781 tattggcaat ctatttgcta tgggagttct tagcaaaaaa gaaatcttac aagactatcc
    27841 atctatctat tctaaggatt acatgcttta gtttattttt ttttaagcct gaaccaatat
    27901 tctttccttc agaaaacact agtcatctta gatcataagt aaggaagacc atcatatttt
    27961 ttgaaaagta attttttaac gcatgatcta taatttcagg gtccgtgctt ttaggcaatg
    28021 gggtagtggc cgggctataa atctttaggg ataaaatatt ccttataggc tcataccctt
    28081 cctgtcccac tagagccata ccctcttcaa aagcatcggc ccccagatcc atacaaaaga
    28141 atatgttttc tatattatag tactgtattg aggtaagcat ggcctgattg atgttggcgc
    28201 ccagcatata gcagtagtat attgttgaaa ggttgtggtc tttgatgcag gctatccgca
    28261 tcatctcttc taaatccata cagatcttgt ccttttcata cgcctcatga aggtcaaaca
    28321 cgttattaaa acaaagagca catgttaacc gccacgtatt caggtgtgta tatttttggt
    28381 aaaaatactg tatggcctct ttcaagttgt agcgtacggc tatagcgtac cagtatttga
    28441 gtaatagtgt attgagcgaa aactcattat ttagcagatc ggttttttct attatccccc
    28501 ttaactccca aaaaatttct atcctcattt tcaggttatt tacccttttt aaaagtaaat
    28561 tatcggaaaa cacctcatga cataagataa tgttactact ggttttataa aattttaaat
    28621 ctatgaaaat ttgtaaaata tccccttcat ttaaggtctt cttggcgcct agctctcgac
    28681 agaggtccca ggtgtgctcc gtgttgacag atatcagccc gtagttaatg ttcgcccccc
    28741 actccgtaaa tagttttata agactgtagt tgttttcctt tacagccttc actaatgcca
    28801 tgtttaggtc taagccttct tgaatacctg ctaattttat cagccttagg ttatgatcaa
    28861 acgtgatcgg agcattattc caccatagat cgtaacactt taaaagataa tgttggtcct
    28921 cgggcagaca ttgtctagcc agcacctttt tggtcaaaga ttgcagggaa ggcaacatgt
    28981 ctcttcatct tttaaaaaaa aatcaaatta acttctccgg ataaattttt ctttcacgga
    29041 ctgttttaaa aagagctttt caaaaagctt ttcaaaaagc tgctttttaa gtttagaaat
    29101 cgtccttcct ggcattttgc cgcattttgc cacgcgctta gagtatttta tgagagtaat
    29161 ccagaatgat ggataaattt tttgatttat aattttttaa taaactgctt atttcttcgg
    29221 gatcctttaa gtttaatggc aaggaagcat ctgagctata aatattcaaa accaaactat
    29281 ggcttaaaaa attataacca ttttgtctcg ctatggcact accctcttca aaggcattac
    29341 cacccaaatc tatacagaaa tatatattac cgatgttata atattgtact gaagtaagca
    29401 tagcttgatt gatgttgccc cccagggcat aacaataata tattgttaat agattgttat
    29461 ccctgataca agccagagat aacatttcat tgacgtctat ttggattttt cccttgtggt
    29521 atatatcatg aagctcatat attttgttat aacataggta acattttaat cgccattcat
    29581 caagatccgt atatttttca tccagaaagc aaatggcatc tttatggtcg tattgtactg
    29641 cattggcgta ccaatatttc actagcaatt cgcttaactc gtccgtttct tttatttcta
    29701 taagcccgca tagtctttta taaattaagc gccttaattg tgcagcaaag ttgttttcta
    29761 aattaggatt atttataaat atctcatggc acaaaataat actgccgcta gttttattat
    29821 gcattatctt gttgaaaata cagaaaatat cgtagtcgtc tagagtttct ttggcgccta
    29881 gctgtctaca caaatctcgg gcgtgcttcg tattgataga aagcagacta tagttgatat
    29941 atgcgcccca ctctgtaaat aactttatca tactatagtt gttttcctta acagctatta
    30001 ttaatgccac acaaaggtct atatcttctc ctaggaatcc cgattttatg tatattcgcc
    30061 cacgatctat gtaaagcttg aggggagcat catgccacca taagccacag tatttcaaaa
    30121 tgtgttcatc tatcgacaaa catgatgtac cggctatcgt ctttttgacg agggtctgca
    30181 gagagagcgg cgacgacatg tttcttcttt gaaataatta tttccaaaaa aaatcaaatg
    30241 ttctagtttt taaaggctta attcatcata acatgatcat atttaataac gtaaacacag
    30301 tttaataatg taaacacagt ttaatcatgc aaacatggtt taataacata aatttttaat
    30361 acgctaaaag gctgtctata agacttagtt ataagattta atctataaga tttagtctat
    30421 aacgacaatt tctggatggg ctgtaaaata ctcttcggct cgttttagat tttttgacgt
    30481 atatgtcttt agcatatcat atattgcctg gggttcggtt atatttaata ccaagctcgc
    30541 atcacggctg aaaagctgtt ttactaaaaa aatgttgctc aagttataca tataaactct
    30601 atgcgcaatg agtcgcgctc tatcaaagtt agtagccccc aaatcaatgc agaaaaatag
    30661 gtttaaagta ttattgttat agatagatag attcatgcca taatcgggac tagcccccaa
    30721 catatgacag taataaatgg ctgcataatt ttcttcccgc aggcaagcaa atttcatcat
    30781 tagattaggg ctaatgcaaa tctctttttt agaacacagc tcatgcaagt caaaaatgtt
    30841 attaaaataa aggctacaag ttagccgcca atacagctga tttttatgtt tttcgtagaa
    30901 atagtgaatc gcttttgtaa aattatgccg taatgccagg gcaaaccaaa acttcgttaa
    30961 taggaggtgc gccgtatccc ccgtcaacgg aatttttgaa cgggtataca taactgtgtt
    31021 taaagtggtt ctagtcacgg tttccataag tggattatga caaaacatgt cataacccag
    31081 tagaactcct gcacaggatt tcagatcggc cacttctttt aaaatttcca gaagacgaga
    31141 ttcggagaca ggtgttaagc ctcctagttc cgtgcacagc cgttttagat gcacggcagg
    31201 aacacgtata agtccatatt caggatttgc gccccaatcc acaaacaatc gtataagctc
    31261 aagattatcg ctcttcacgg cctttactag cgccgcgtca agacaaagat catccacaga
    31321 aaaacactgc aaatgttgat acgaaaaaat ttgcttacat gtattacata agtgaatagg
    31381 acctaaatcc caccacaaac caaaacgctg cagcgtataa tcatagtcac ttgaaagata
    31441 attgcacgcc acaacttttt tggccaacgt ttgtaaagac aacatactaa gtttaaaaca
    31501 gctaaaccta aattagctac taacttccaa gaaaatcttc tttccctaag gatatatctt
    31561 ataactagac ataaggcaat aaaaatcaac tttggttata ctttttaata tgaaacgtct
    31621 aagtacttgc aaagtacttg caaagtcctt gcaaagcctt cattcctcat atataatttt
    31681 caatgacatg aatttttatt ttttaatgag gtagggggaa tgttttccct tcaagacctt
    31741 tgccgaaagc atctttttat tcttcccgat gtttttggcg agcatgtact acaacaattg
    31801 gggctgtact gggaaaaaca cggctctctt caacgaatag ggaacgatca catactcata
    31861 cggcgggatc tcatcctttc tatcaacgag gccttaaaaa tagcggcaga ggaaggaaac
    31921 aatgaagtag taaagctctt gttactgtgg aagggaaatc ttcattatgc catcatagga
    31981 gccttgcagg gtgaccaata tgacctcatc catacgtacg aaaaccaaat cgaagactat
    32041 catcatatct tgccattgat tcaagatgcg aaaacgtttg aaaaatgcca cgccttggaa
    32101 cgtttttgtg atgttccatg cctactagaa catgctacaa aacacaacat gctccctatt
    32161 ctccaaaaat accaagaaga gctgtttata agagtgtatc tccgcgaaac cctatttgaa
    32221 ctagcatgcc tatggcagag gtatgatatc cttaaatgga tagagcaaac catgcatgtt
    32281 tacgacctaa agattatgtt taatattgcc atctccaaga gggatctaag catgtactct
    32341 ttaggatata ttctcttttt taatagaggg aacaccgatg ttgcgttagc aacgttgcta
    32401 acgcaacatc tcgagaagac agcggccaag gggctcctcc actttgtgct agaaacgtta
    32461 aaatacggcg gtaacataaa catcgtcctc tcccaagccg taaaatacaa tcatagaaaa
    32521 cttttagatt attttctgcg tcaactacct cgtaaaaata ttgaaaaact tttgttgctg
    32581 gccgtacagg aaagggcttc taagaaaaca ttgaacttac tgttgtctta tttaaactac
    32641 tccgtgaaac gcatcaaaaa actgctgcgc tatgtgatag agcatgagtc cacactggtg
    32701 ataaggattt tattaaaaaa aagaataaac ctaatagacg ccgtgttgga aaagactgta
    32761 agatattttt ctatgactaa agtgaggacg atcatggatg agctttcgat taatccggaa
    32821 aaagtcatta aaatggccgt gcagaaaatg agaacggata tcgtgatcca tacttcttat
    32881 gtttgggagg atgatctaga aagacttatt cgtcttaaaa atatgttata cactataaag
    32941 tatgagcatg gaaaaaaaat gctaattaaa gtcattcacg gcatatacaa aaacttatac
    33001 ggcgaaaaag aaaaagtcat gtttaatttg gccaagttct atgctgctca aaacgcggcc
    33061 acccaattca aagacacttg taaagactgt tgcaaactgg atgtggcgcg gtttaaacaa
    33121 ctaattttag actgtttaga cattattact aaaaaaacgt gcctcagtat catggaaatc
    33181 ttagaaaatc atattatttc gctatttgct atgaaaatga tgacggagga tgaaaaaaac
    33241 ttaggtttag aaatattata taaagtaatt agttacaaaa tgatatcata ttaaaattca
    33301 acagatatgt ataactaata ttgattatat tttcgattat tatcttctat ggtgcatgat
    33361 aatcatctag cacgtgaaac atgtcctctt cccttcagga actttgccga aaaaacttac
    33421 ccgaccacat acttccagag ttctttgacg actatatatt gcaactatta ggactgcact
    33481 ggcaagatca tggttctctt cagcgtaccg agaagaatca ggtacttgtt caacaggaac
    33541 ccatccatat caatgaagca ctaaaagtgg cagcatcaga aggaaactac gaaatagtag
    33601 agctgttgtt gtcatggaag gcagaccccc gatacgctgt cgtaggagcg ctagaaagca
    33661 aatactatga cctcgtttac aaatattacg accaagttaa agactgccat gatatcttgc
    33721 cgctgatcca aaattcggaa acattcgaaa gatgtcatga gttgaacaat tgttctctta
    33781 aatgcttatt caagcatgct gtgatatatg acaagctgcc gattcttcaa aaatatgcaa
    33841 gctatctgga tgggtggccg tattgcaacc agatgctgtt cgagttggca tgtaaaaaac
    33901 aaaaatataa catggctgta tggatagagg gagtcctggg cgtcggcaac ttcacaattc
    33961 ttttcacgat tgcgattatc aaaagagacc tacagctgta ttccctgggc tactcaatga
    34021 ttcttgagaa aatgtactcc tgtggatacg accctacgtt tttactaaat cattatctgc
    34081 gaatcgtttc aacaaagggg cttctgccct ttgtgctgaa aaccatagaa tatggtggaa
    34141 gcaaagagat agccatcact ttggctaaaa agtatcagca tgaaaatatt ttgagatact
    34201 tcgaaaccag gaaaacccaa gagtgctaaa tacagcaacc ctattgtgat gtatagtaac
    34261 tatattgtat acgttgtata cgttgtatat gttgtatacg ttgtacctta aacattttac
    34321 ccacatcata tgattttaga aatcttttaa gccactgaac aatactatta tgatgtatag
    34381 agtaacccct attgtatatg ttgtacctta aatatttacc cacatcatat gattttagaa
    34441 ttcttaagcc aatgaacaag agtgttatcc tacattaaaa ttctagtaaa atttatattt
    34501 tttttggtga ataaatgttt tctcttcaag acatctgtcg gaaacatctt tttctgcttc
    34561 ctagttcttt tgatgaatat atatattaca agtgctagga ctctactggg aaaaacacgg
    34621 atctcttcaa cgaataagaa aggatgctgt gattgtacag cgaaatatta ccctttccac
    34681 caatcaggcc ttgagaatcg cagcctcaga gggaaatgaa agggtagtaa aacttctgtt
    34741 atcatgggag ggaaattttc attatgtgat cataggggct ctagagggtg accaatatga
    34801 cctgattcat aagtataata gtcaaattaa agactatcac gttattttat catctatcca
    34861 aaatgcaaat acctttgaaa aatgtcatca gttatacaat tgtactatgt ggcgtcttgt
    34921 acagaatgct ataaaatata atatgctttc tattctccaa aaacacagaa atcttctgac
    34981 agatgaggga gacaatcagg aattatttga gaaggcatgt gaggaacaga aatatgatat
    35041 cattttatgg ataggacaaa ccctaatgtt agatgagccg gagtgtattt ttgataccgc
    35101 ccttgaacgg atagattttt ctttattaac agtgggttat agccttcttt ttgataacaa
    35161 gatgagtagt atagacattc atgatgaaga agatcttact tcattactaa cagaacacct
    35221 taaaaaagca gctactaaag gatgtctctt ctttatgcaa gaaattttaa aatatggtgg
    35281 gaatgtaaat atagcggtct tatctaaagc tatcaagtat aatcatagaa aaattttaga
    35341 ctattttatt cggcggcaaa aatgtttatc acgcgaaggt attgaaaaac taacattaat
    35401 agccattaaa tgtggcggat ctaaaaaaac gttaaaccta ctcttgtctt atctaaacta
    35461 ttccgtacaa aatatgattg gaaaaatagt agaagctgtc ataaatgatg gtgattttac
    35521 catcataatc attttaaaaa aaaagaaaat aaacttagtg gaccccgttt tggcgggttt
    35581 tttggatctt ttccatagct attgttttat aaaagttttt atccatgagt ttgctattcg
    35641 tccggaaaaa ataattaaaa tggccgcgcg aaaagataaa ctagatataa ttattgaatt
    35701 ttttaatgat atatatcctc ataaagatga tcttgaaact gtatttaata ttctcaaaaa
    35761 catagtaaat accatgaaac ataaagaagg aaaagagata ttaattggtc ttattcataa
    35821 aatatatcga attattcatc tggagaataa agaaatgttt aagttggtac gattttacgt
    35881 catgcataat gcaaatatcc aatttatatc tatttgcaaa gactgtttta atttagccgg
    35941 ttttaaacca tttctttcag aatgtttgga tattgctatt aaaaaaaatt accccgatat
    36001 tgtacgaaat ataaaaattc aattgaaata tgagtaaaat ttattttttt gatctgagta
    36061 cgaaaatgtt ctccctacag gagatctgtc gaaaaaacat ctatcttctt ccagactggc
    36121 ttggtgaaca tgtggttcaa cgactagggt tgtattggaa aaaacacggt actcttcaac
    36181 ggataggaga tgactatgta cttatacaac aggacctcat tattcccatc aatgaagctc
    36241 tgagaatggc aggagaggag gggaatgatg aggtgataga gctcttattg ctatggaagg
    36301 gaaacgttca ttatgccatc ataggagctt tggagggtga tcatgataat ctgatacgta
    36361 agctctatga ccaaatcgaa gattgtcaca gcatccttcc cttaattcaa gacccaaaaa
    36421 cttttgaaaa gtgtcacgaa ttggatgagt cctgtaatat ttcatgtctc gtattatacg
    36481 ccgtaaaaaa cgatatgttt tgtattcttc aaaactatat aatgcgtcta agtggggggg
    36541 atatccagga agtgtttgaa acagcatgtc gtttacaaaa atacgatatc gttacatgga
    36601 tgggacaaaa tatcgcaata tactaccccg gggtcatttt tgatattgcc tttgataaga
    36661 tgaatgtatc cttactatct ataggttata cgcttctttt cgaacatcat atcaataata
    36721 tgattgaaaa taatatggat acaaattctt tattgatgca acatcttgaa tgggctgcta
    36781 gcacaggctt tcttcatttt atgttggaaa cgttaaagta tggcggggat gtaacaataa
    36841 tagagttatc ggcggcggta aaatatgatc atagaaaggt tttagattat tttctccgtc
    36901 gaaaaaagtt gccccgagaa acccttgaga aactattatt ggtggctata tgtgaagctt
    36961 gttctaaaaa gaccttaaac ttgttattat cctacttaaa ttattccgtg aacaatatcc
    37021 gtaaaaaaat catacaatat gtaaaacaat atgaaacaac tcttattata aaaattttat
    37081 ggaaaaaaag aaagataaat ctgatagatc ctattttggc agactttgta ggatatcata
    37141 actataccta tttgataaat tttatgcgtg agttttccat ctatccggaa agaataatta
    37201 aaatggctgc acgagtagcg agggaagact tagttataaa attttccaaa aaagtttgca
    37261 aagaccccat agatagactg aactatctga aaaccttagt gtatactatg aaacataaag
    37321 caggcaaacg aatgttaatt tatacgattc ataacttata taaagccagt tatctggaga
    37381 gtaaagaaat gtttaagttg gcacgatttt atgcgcggca tgatgcaact ttccagttta
    37441 tatctatttg tcacgatctc tctaagctaa atattgatat taaaaacttg ctttcagaat
    37501 gcttagaaat tgctattaaa aataattatc ctcgaattat caaagctata aaaatggata
    37561 tgaattatga gtaaaatgtt ttggatatca acattaagca gaaatcctac caaacataag
    37621 atttttcgct agaatacatt ttattgttaa aatagaatag gtacattgta aaaaaaagat
    37681 taaacttaaa ataatgtgta ttatgtaaat ttttagaaat aaaaatttat tttttttatt
    37741 gaggggtacg gaaaatgttc tccctacagg acctctgtcg gaagaacact ttcttccttc
    37801 caaatgattt tagcaaacac accctgcagc tgctggggtt atattggaaa gagcatggat
    37861 ccgtccatcg aacagaaaaa gacaacataa tgatacagaa tgaactgatt cttactgtca
    37921 atgatgcttt acagcttgca ggagaggagg gggacacaga tatggtagaa ctcttgttac
    37981 tatgggaggg aaatctacat tatgccatca taggagcctt gaagaatgag cattataacc
    38041 tcatatgtga gtaccatagc caaattgagg actggcatgc cctcctaccc ttgattcaag
    38101 acccagaaac ctttgaaaaa tgccatgaat taagtcttgg atgtgatctt tcatgccttc
    38161 tacaacatgc tgtaaaacat aacatgcttt ctattcttat gaagtataag gaagatttat
    38221 taaatatatt atttaggcat cgtattcaat ccctgtttgt tttggcatgc gaaaaccgga
    38281 gaattgagat tatcatgtgg ataggccaaa atctgccaat tcctgaacct gaggctattt
    38341 ttagcattgc tgttgttaca aaagatttag aactgttttc cttaggatac aaaattattt
    38401 ttgattacat gcaaagacaa ggaattttcc agctatccaa tccagttcgc atggttacgc
    38461 taaatcgtca cattggtatg gtaatagata aaggactttt accctttgtg ctggaaactt
    38521 ttaaacatgg tggtagtgta aaaagagcct tatcttatgc agtaataaac aataaaagaa
    38581 aaattataga ctatcttgtt cgtcatgaaa atgtatccca tcaaaccatt gaaagacttt
    38641 tatgtctagc tgtgaaaaac catgcttcca ggaaaacttt gaacttgttg ctatcttaca
    38701 taaattacaa ggtgaaaaat attaaaaagc tgttagatta tgtactaggt gacaactcca
    38761 ctcttgtgtt aaaaatttta ttggaaaaaa agcaaaacct agtggatgct gctttaacaa
    38821 gacttgtaaa acattctaca tatttccggg tgagagaatt tatcgaggac ttttccatca
    38881 gcccagaaaa attcattaaa atagctgtgc gggaacagaa aaatgtgatc atcaaggtta
    38941 tttgtgaaga tatttgggaa aaccccgcag aaagaatcag gtatctgaag cagatagtaa
    39001 gcagcataaa atatgaaagt ggaaggcaat ttctgataaa catcattcac actatttacc
    39061 agagtcattc cctgaaacct gaagaaattt ttaaattggc aacattttat gtcaaacata
    39121 atgcagtcac ccatttcaaa gatctttgca aatttctttg gctgaacaga gggacagaaa
    39181 gtaagaaaca cttcttaagg tgtttggaaa ttgctgatga gaagaatttt cccgccatta
    39241 aaagtattgt gagtgaatac attaactata tgtttactgc aggaaccatg accaaggatg
    39301 aaatcatgca agcctatgct tctgagtatg ccatgtatta agtttctgaa taagtcattc
    39361 ataggtagat tttagaatat gctgtattga agttattgat aggtagagtt taaaagatgc
    39421 tgtattaagc ttctgaataa atcatagata tatactttag ttaaatgtta gcatttgtta
    39481 atatgtttta gataattacc attttagata attactattt tagataagta ttattttaga
    39541 taggtactat tttagatagg tactatttta gataattact cctttagata agtattattt
    39601 tagataatta cttctttaaa taagtattat tttagataat tactccttta aataagtatt
    39661 attttagata attaccatgt attaaaacca aattagctat catctatgtt ttaaataata
    39721 cttcttaaaa accttagata aaaatttatt tttttttcat aaaagtagag aaaatgttct
    39781 cccttcagga cctctgtcgg aagaaccttt ttactcccct tgaaccctta ggcaaacatg
    39841 tggttcaacg gctaggattg tactgggaag gccatggttc gcttaaacgg atggggcatt
    39901 gctttgtgtg tgtggaccag attcatattc tatcaatcaa cttggccata aaaattgcag
    39961 ccgcggaagg gaatgaggag attgttaagc ttttattact gtggggggga aacctgcatt
    40021 atgccatcat aggagcctta gagagcagac aatatgagct gatccttatg tatgaaaatc
    40081 aaattgggga ctatcatgac atcctatccc tcattcgaga tccagtgatc tatgaaagat
    40141 gccatgaatt aaatgttaca tgtacctttc aatgtttatt tcaacatgct attagacata
    40201 atatggtttc cattcttcaa aaatatagag aagacctagc tcataacaga agaatgatcc
    40261 aacttctgta tgaaatggca tgccgattac aaaattatga tatcattacc tggatagcgc
    40321 gtaactggca tgtttataat atagaggcca tttttagcat tgcttttatt agaaaggatt
    40381 taactttgta ttccttaggg tacatatttc ttctggatag aatgagcatt gaagatagaa
    40441 actttaaatc aatcataaca cgccaccttg aatatgcggc caaaaaggga ctttttgact
    40501 ttgtcctaga atctctgaaa tatggaggcc aagtagatac agtgttgttt cagactgtaa
    40561 aatacaatca tagaaaaatt ctggcctatt ttattcatga gaccccccgt aaaacggttg
    40621 aaaagctgtt acttcatgcc gtggagtcgc gggcttctaa gaaaaccatg aacctgcttt
    40681 tgtcttccct aaactactct atacattcca tcattaaaaa gctcctgtac gctgtggtga
    40741 aacacaagta tatgcttgtc ataaagcttt tgctcacgcg gccaaaaaag aagttaaacc
    40801 tagtagatgc tgttctatat agacttgtaa aacactccac gaatgcagaa atagtaaagt
    40861 ttatgaatga gttttctgtg agcccggaaa gggtgatcaa aatggcagca cgattaatga
    40921 gagtggacct gattaaaaag atttctaaag atacatggga aaataaacta gagagaatca
    40981 aacaccttaa acaaatggta tataccatga agcacagaaa tggaaaaaat ctactgatgt
    41041 acaatattta caatattact ggatatatct acctgaatgc caaagaagta tttaacttag
    41101 caagatttta tgctgtccac aatgcaacat gcttgtttaa agaaatatgt aaaagctgtt
    41161 ttgtacatga tgataaaata cagtttagag aaatacttaa agattgttta catattgcta
    41221 ataggcatgc ttatatccaa attgcagaaa ccgcggatga atatatcaaa tttatggatc
    41281 ttatgttgcc taagtaaatc atgtatatat caagtaactt tagatgaaat caggctaatt
    41341 gtaaatagtt atagatacta tataatgaat gatttattaa gataatagtt ctgttaagac
    41401 agtagttcta ttaagataat agtttcatta agatagtagt ttcattaaga taatagttct
    41461 gttaagccaa taattcagtt aaaataatag ttctgttaag ataataaaaa tttatttttt
    41521 tttcataaaa gtagagaaaa tgttctccct tcaggagctc tgccggaaga acatttacat
    41581 tcttccttac tctttgggca agcatgtact tcaacatcta gggctatact gggagaaaca
    41641 cggctctctt caacgaatag gagatgatta tgtactctta caacaagatc tcatcttttc
    41701 cgtcaatgag gccttaagga tggcggcaga ggaaggaaac aatgaagtag taaagctctt
    41761 gttactgtgg gagggaaacc ttcattatgc catcatagga gctttggagg gcaaccgata
    41821 cgacctcatc cataaatatt atgaccaaat cggggactgc cacaagattc ttcccttaat
    41881 ccaagatccg caaatctttg aaaaatgcca tgaattgagt acttcctgta acattcgatg
    41941 ccttttagaa catgcagtga aacacaatat gctttctatt cttcaaaaac ataaggatca
    42001 tataaggtta cacttggcat taatccaagt actatttgag ttggcgtgtc atgaacataa
    42061 aaatgacatc gttcgatgga tcggctattc cctacacata catcatctag agactatttt
    42121 tgataccgcc ctgctccata aaaatttatc cttatatgtt ttagggtatg aacttcttat
    42181 gcacaaggtg aatacagagg ctgcaaatat agatgtaccc gatttgctaa cacagcacct
    42241 tcgaagcgcg gcagcaggag gtctccttca ttttatgtta gagacattaa agtatggtgg
    42301 gtgtgtggat aaaacggttt tattcgcagc gatcagttac aaacatagga aaattgtggc
    42361 tcattttatt tatcaagttc cccgtaaaac agttgaagaa ctactactcc atgccgtgca
    42421 gactcgggcc cccaaaaaaa ctctgaacct acttttatct tccttaaact actccgtgca
    42481 caccatcatc aaacaactcg tacgtagtgt tgccatctac aggtccacgc ttgtcgtaaa
    42541 gcttttgctc atgcggcgaa aaaagaagtt aaacctaata gatgctgttt tagccagact
    42601 tgtaaaatac tgcacctata cagacattgt aaaattcata cgtgagtttt ctgtgagccc
    42661 ggaaagggtg atcaaaatgg ctgcacggga atctaggacc tttctgatcg aaatgatctc
    42721 caaagctgct tggagaaatc acccacagac gatgattcac catctcaaac aactaaccta
    42781 taccatgaag cctgaatctg gaaaagacct tctcatatat atgatccact atatttatca
    42841 aacctctaat ttgctggtag cggaggagga aaaaaatatt tttaaactgg caacttttta
    42901 tgcgaagcat aactcggtaa acaggtttaa acaaatatgt gaagactatt atgcactaga
    42961 cgtagatgca cggtttaaaa cacttatttt agaatgcttt gaaattgccg tccaaaaaaa
    43021 ctatcctaga attgcaaata ttgtggatga ctttattcga ttcctttttt ataagggaga
    43081 tataaccaag gaagaaatta gcgaagccta ttctttgaag gatactgagt tatatgtaga
    43141 cttaaaatgg ttacaacaag aatagaaatg gttttaaaca aggtttagtt taaacagtgt
    43201 aaacaaagtt taaacaaggt ttaaacctta ttcattgaaa tccatcgaaa aaaaagctgt
    43261 ttgtttatcc cataaactca tctttttttt tggtttcaaa gttttatact aaaatttagc
    43321 attttataat atttataatt aagtgttttg catgcactgc agaaattctc atctttatta
    43381 atttgttcaa taccacatgt catacaatat gttgtttggt tatcaagatt aactttatga
    43441 aaggaaagca ggtaagccac aaatttaaaa gtaaaatacc tttcatttaa aataatctta
    43501 tgaatatatt ttcgataagg aggcatgaaa gcatttgcca aaataaatcg catgaagcac
    43561 ttggaaaaac ccatatcttc taaccttttg tgggtataaa ctctattttt gtgttttaca
    43621 gaaacttcat gggtaaaata gtcgttatag ctatcaatca tttttttaag ccctataata
    43681 cccaaggttg cacgcataaa gccacagttt ctgctccaga agccatgcac ctgtaaagga
    43741 tgcttttcat ataaccaatt acaaaatttc attccgcaac agtaacatgt tatttcagtg
    43801 ggtgatgtat agaataatcc ggcattagaa aacttttcat aattttttat gtcatggatt
    43861 gcgaagcttt tgtttcgtgc atccacggag ctatagcctg catatttagg tttgacttca
    43921 aataatcgta aagagatata tgtatctatc gtatttattt taggatacat ttcataattc
    43981 ttatatataa tataaaaaaa attacaaaca tttgtaatgc tcatcctcaa tagacagccg
    44041 agttgtaggc tttatttttc taataacatg aagaacatag tttctcataa gaccctcaag
    44101 tcggttattg atcattccaa tacattttct caatgaggtc atgaagcctg gtattttgct
    44161 aattgcttgg cagagtgcca acagattgcc cactaaagta tctaatagat tacctactag
    44221 ctatagtgag ctaacctctc tatatttatt ttatactttt cattttttaa tagatttaat
    44281 attttataaa aaaaatattt agttttttat acaagaatgt cgacaaaaaa aaagcccacg
    44341 attaccaagc aagagcttta ctccctagta gcggcagata cccagttaaa taaagctttg
    44401 attgaaagaa tctttacaag tcaacaaaaa ataatccaaa atgccttaaa acacaatcaa
    44461 gaagtgatta taccacccgg aatcaagttc accgtcgtta cagtaaaagc taaacctgct
    44521 cgccaaggcc ataatccggc aacaggagag cctattcaaa ttaaagctaa acccgaacat
    44581 aaagcggtaa aaatacgagc attgaaacct gtacatgaca tgttaaatta atttataatc
    44641 cgtgttcctc atctatgcca tcatcttctt caatacattt ttgccaatca aaacggatta
    44701 aatctaagtc gtgaatatta aaatacatac catcatacat tttaatatag tctaaattta
    44761 agtttttctc aaaaactttt atcgtttttg agaaaatgat cttatcaatt atttccttat
    44821 taagatttgc aggaataata caaaacttat ttttaggtac ttcatttatg atattaataa
    44881 attgagtaaa aattatttct tgtttttctt ctgtttcata caatcgttgt aaatgtaagg
    44941 gtttttcatt taatggtttg tttgaagata aaaagaatgt gtaatccgga ttgaaagtat
    45001 ttttggtatc aatcattatt ctgtctgctt gagcatatgc caaaccagac caaatataac
    45061 ggtccacaat tacaataaaa tttagtttaa gtagtgctgc aatttctgcc gtaaattcac
    45121 atcgatgttt tgtgaataat ccgtgcaatt cttctgatgg catttttacg attttattta
    45181 atacatccaa tataagctta ccggtgtccg tgtttggact gggaaaatgc atatatatca
    45241 catcatatct cttattttcc aatgcatttt ttagctttct tgcttgtgtg cttttcccca
    45301 caccattgat tccttcgatg gcaataagta ctccacgcat gattaataaa cgagtaaaaa
    45361 gaattcattt tttaacattt cttataaata catattgtac aacactgcat cagccgcata
    45421 gcttcgttaa aaaatgtagc ggatgctttt tatacaacct atattcatct ttacaacata
    45481 tatacttggc acagagccat atctggccca tatctgggcc ataattaaga taaaaattat
    45541 tttagacgct gctacagcga aatcaacatt atgtactgcg gcatattatg cccataagta
    45601 atctgcaatg tatgacgtct taatgcataa aacatttaag taaaacaaat ttgaataaaa
    45661 aaaataattg ttataatggc gttgttacac aaagaaaagc ttatagaatg cattgataat
    45721 gagctgcaaa acagtggaac gctattactt ctaacaaaaa atattgttgt atcagaaatt
    45781 tcatacaatg gcaatgatta taaatatttt acctttaatg acaatcatga cctgataggc
    45841 caagaaaatc ttaaaggagc aacatccaac aacattgcta agatggttta taattggatc
    45901 gcgaaaaatc ctcaaactaa taagatttgg gttggtgaac cgcgaattcg catttatttt
    45961 aaaaacaatt tatatcatac taataataac catgtatgta taaaagattt ctataaggtt
    46021 tcaacctcag ttggtcctaa tatctttaat gatcgtagca tttggtgtac taaatgcaca
    46081 tccttttatc cattcagcag cattttatca cccaatttat tccaataaat tagatacatt
    46141 ttactacgat taagataatg aattgcatta ttatgataaa aattgcatta ttacggctga
    46201 ttcatcattt tatgataaat tatctatagg atatcctata gataatgaat tattttttta
    46261 tctatatatc acataaagat ctgatatggg ctaaaagtat attcaaacta tttatcatat
    46321 aggtctgtta aaaacataca taggttattt ataaattgaa taaaattttt ttaaatatca
    46381 ccggaacatt caacatggtg ttgatacagt ttttaacagg tttcttctat ttatatggta
    46441 agagactgtt ctcaattagc aaagttatgg acatgatatg tctagactat tataccattc
    46501 ttcctgctcc tctggcgatg atgttagcgg cgagagtaaa aaactatgac ctcataaaaa
    46561 aactgcacga atgggaaatc cctgttgact atgctttact tgtagtagat gatgtgccga
    46621 ctatcgacta ctgcttaagc cttggcgcca tctctccgac tagagcacaa aaaagacgac
    46681 tgctaaggga caccacattc aaccccattt ataagtatct tatgaactgc tccggctttc
    46741 caacaaagag agaaaaaaac attccttgtg atgtgcaatg cgaaagactg caaaaaacca
    46801 tcataaaaga actggtattt aactgctccg tactgcttga aatgatactg ctctcagaaa
    46861 aagaatatgc atacgcccta cactatgcag caaaatataa ccaattgcct atcctgatgt
    46921 attgctggca acaatcaaca aacgcggaat ctgttttgtt aaaaacctgc tgctctgata
    46981 aaaacatcaa ttgttttaat cattgtatca tatatggcgg cgcgcagaat ctggatgctg
    47041 caatgataga agcggcaaaa cacgatgccc gaatgctaat caactactgt gtcatgcttg
    47101 gtggaagatc cctaaacgaa gcaagagaaa cggccattat atttggacac attgaatgcg
    47161 cacatcattg ctcgagattg caatcttacg ccatgcgcga ctaaatcttg aggagtatat
    47221 atttatatta tatttttttg acaaaaaaat ataaggtttg tatacaaaga tctatatata
    47281 gatttgtata caaagatttg tacacaaaag gttaattaaa caataattgt ttggacacag
    47341 aaaatcaatc tagcgggtaa ataagcttat ttttttttgc ataatacaga gaatttagat
    47401 cattaagatc atcaagagat attacttacc atacttgtta agttttttta cacatagaaa
    47461 gtttggattc tgttcaggaa gtttttcata gacattatct tcacagctag tgataataat
    47521 tttaggtttt ttcttatgcc tgcgatggaa aacatccagt ttgtaaagag ggaaatgcat
    47581 gaagaggggt ttttggtagt ccttgttcag agatttgact aaatctgcat gtcctgtaaa
    47641 aactgcccaa tcccaagtat taaatccttt aagatagtct tttcggttcg gatttgctcc
    47701 atattttatg agagaaagga cacttagagt acgaccccgc attgcagcct tcataatggg
    47761 cgtaatccca ttaaaattcc gaaaacaaac tttgatgcca atttttccaa aatattccag
    47821 cacttcctcc aaaaggagat gattcttttt ttccgccaaa taatgccaaa cagaatttcc
    47881 atctttatcc cttctataat agcttattat ttccccggga taggattctt gtttaaaaag
    47941 aaatcttaaa aagtctaaac gtccataaat gcatatccac ataaataccg tgattttact
    48001 ttgatcgcat ctattgacaa tccatggatc tgctttaaaa aatctctcaa atagtgtaag
    48061 gtctcctttt ttgataagat ttttaatcca gttaataaac aagtgttcta cctcggctga
    48121 aaacaggcct actgtatcca tttttaggta gtcctcgtac tctcacttta taaggagtat
    48181 ttctttaatt tttaacgtcc ttttttttcg gacttctttg gataagccgt ttattaccat
    48241 ctttaaatgc cttataacga ggaggagcca ggccactttc ccatatgtgc ggtaattctt
    48301 ggtgtttatg cttgcctttg gcataaccag gccagtattt ttcgatgtat tcagggtttg
    48361 tttttacgta ttctttaaag gtttgatagg cttcttgaat acaggtgggc tctccggtat
    48421 aatttccgtg ttcatcttcc tttaaaaagc cgttaaccct atcttttctc cacttaagat
    48481 tgtgctttcc aaaaatacga tcaagatctt ccgcctgctg gggtggaatc ataaaccctt
    48541 tcttaggtcg aagcttttta ttttttccgt agcttcggcc atcgcgttgc gaaacagtgg
    48601 ttaggacacc cgatagtctt tccatgggcg tcgcatctaa tcctatccat ccgccctgat
    48661 gaatatcaat ggcaacaagc tctcctttat tttgggcaag ccaggtttcc aagaatgcca
    48721 tgctttcttc ccaggggtaa ggcccgccaa caccacgggt tgtccaatct tgcaaggatt
    48781 ccaggtccgt cacctggtaa ggctctaaag aagatggttc attgtttttg tactgcaaat
    48841 aggatttaat gacccattta taccatgtgt caaaccgcag cgtggcgcct ccaaagtgaa
    48901 agccgtcgtt gattttagga tatctgcagc atatttcaac cgtacgtttg agttctgcaa
    48961 aggcggcctt ccaaggaagt ctttcgctgc gggtaagacg gtctattttg ccctgtgtgc
    49021 cgtagcgtat ggcatgacgt gccaattgca acaattctgc cactgatccg tgggccccga
    49081 tccagtttat cggataggca acctccgaag gatttaaaag atgctcgtaa aagcgtggat
    49141 cttcggatgc caaggcgtct gcaaagggga taatactgga aaacttgtct agacatacgt
    49201 tttctgtgtt tacttctaaa ggtagaaaaa tggttgcgtg aggcttttga acctgcttgt
    49261 tcagcggcct gcatatgctt tgtataatgt ctctaggact atgtcgcggc gctgcaaaaa
    49321 atactgcgtt tagttctggt acctctacgc cctcttgaaa gagtcgacag tttaataaaa
    49381 taacgggttc ctttgaggag caaaattctg taaatgtttt gaggataacc tgtcgcggca
    49441 gggttgagtg agctatcagg gcatagaccc ctaggtccac cagctccgcg tatagctcct
    49501 tggcctgttt aatatcacgg gtgaatacca gcattttagg cgaccttaca ttggttttta
    49561 aataggctaa ggccattata atttgcttta cgattatctg tttcgtggcc tcctctctgt
    49621 taccgggttg gtgggccaat ttgggcgcgg ccaccatctg caattcaaag tcatttacat
    49681 agccggcctc tatgccttct cggagatagt agcgaaaggc aacgccgcca aaaaggtcac
    49741 gatttttcat ggaaagcggg gtgtcatacc tgggcgttgc cgttaaaaaa agtcggtgcc
    49801 cttttttaaa gtttagcaac acatgggtga agggccgtgt ctcccattcg ccgcaaatcc
    49861 ggtgacattc atcgctaata ataagatcga aatcatccac caatagcgtg gaggattggt
    49921 aggtggcaat aacaagaaga gaagaggcct cctgtatccg tttcacaata atgacagggt
    49981 tggtagtcat ttctatagtg tcgtgattta gcacaatgcg ggtctggtcg gaccccacaa
    50041 gcataatgtt cttcaaggaa attccataca gatagagttt ttccagggtc tgccgtagta
    50101 gggataggcc cggcaccagg tacaaaattt ttccttgaag ataattggag agaataagat
    50161 aggcgacgcg ggttttgccg catcggcagg ccatctgcag aatagctctt ccgcttcgct
    50221 gcagctcctg atagcccata ttggccgcct ccctctgata aagtcgatcc tcaatggtag
    50281 tccgtgtctc tcctgtagaa aaaaataata cgtcatctgc gaaatgatct tcgtcttcta
    50341 caggggttat caccaggtgt cttagtttct ccttgcttat cagcggatca gagggcgaag
    50401 atggttcaac cactatcgtg gaatcattca tctcataggt gggagcatca cacaaagtat
    50461 agcttatgtc cagacagttt gcgacatcct cagccaattg ttttattttt tcaggtaaaa
    50521 ggcataggag ttctttgttt ttgactcgaa aaaactgtgc acaatataac acccctgctt
    50581 caattttttg tgcatccttc tttgtaggcg tttctaatgt aaaacaatac ctccattcat
    50641 ccgtaaaaca ggttgtataa gatccatcat gaaacctagc ggccaagttt cctgtgtgcc
    50701 caactttatg caaagattga gtctccagcc agggatgaac cgctacgtaa aaccctgcgc
    50761 acatgctaga tcaaattgca gtttcttaat aaatgtacac aggattttaa aaacatgtga
    50821 ttacaaaatt tagataagaa atatttaata ttaaaaatca cggaataaat gtcactgtgt
    50881 agagagaaag ccaaaaactc ctcttgaccg ccgtgggaaa tcatccaggg tagtaggttg
    50941 tgtttcatga agttgtatgc cgtagtgatc accgtggact ccagatggtt attggcatct
    51001 ttgcagtact ttgccatcct ggcagaaaag acgataaatc cacaaattct accccagttg
    51061 ataagatcct taaacaactc agtcacaacc tcagtaaact gggttttaat ttcttgggca
    51121 ctcgtaagag aaaaggtaat tgtaacctgc ttgttcaaac aatcatcata ataggttaaa
    51181 atttttttta tttgttgctg gtacgggcta agttcatgct ctgaaatatc attcatgtaa
    51241 tatttaacgt atcccacgag tatttcatta atgatattat gatatatgag ctcttctccc
    51301 tccatagcgg caccctatat ttttttattt aggtttcaat gttggcacaa ttgtggcaca
    51361 aatatgtgat atacaacaaa tgtgtaatat acaacaaatg tgtgatatac aacaaatgtt
    51421 aggccacgta tagtaaccta tatgttaaaa aatattttta tacccaacat tggtttcctt
    51481 ggctgtaatc agcagctgta aatcagcagc tgtgtgccaa caaaattatt taaagatttg
    51541 aaatcatatg tgtataacta taacaatgga agcaattctt accaaacttg accaggatga
    51601 aaaaaaggct cttcaagcct tttatcaatg tgcgtgggaa gaaactaaaa gtattataga
    51661 cgattttctt gaagcccctg agactcgttg cgcctataaa ttcaactcat gcacaagaaa
    51721 aatggagctt ttgtttactc ccgaattcca caccgcctgg ccggaagtcc ctgagtgtaa
    51781 agagttcata ttaaactatt tgagactcgt gtcgggacat cgagtggtat taaaaggctc
    51841 taaatttctt tttacaaaag agactaagaa cctgggtatt cctagtacca tcaatgttga
    51901 ctttcaggcc aacattgaga atatggatga cctacagaag ggaaatctta ttggcaaaat
    51961 gaatattaaa gaaagttaaa tgaaataaat tttaaatata acgagtggca tcaaaaatta
    52021 agtaaaatca agtaaaatca aaaatcaagt aaaattaaaa actatgtgga cgatgccttt
    52081 gtctcaatag tctcaagatc attcaataat tcatgtaacg taaaaaagtt ggtccatttt
    52141 tttgaaaaca ttaaaagacg ttcgtcttca taaataaaaa agtcattcga aggaaaaatg
    52201 atatactcaa taccataatc ttgcaatatt ttttttaagt ctcttagagt ccagggatgt
    52261 actaggcttc tacgcgaagt gagcatcata aaaatatcta atattttttg cgccatgagc
    52321 caacgcggat tctcattggc ccacaaatca ataataattc tcttgtcaac cgtgagcatt
    52381 cctacttgat ttgaggaaat gattagatgc ccagcggtcc accccattag gagataacgc
    52441 agcgttgtag aaatgtcaca tatagaaggc atccctccgc aacacgaacc caaattagga
    52501 tgcgtgtgaa acacgaacat agcaggcttg ttggccaccc tgctataaat ctcagcaggt
    52561 atcatagcct cactgccaaa gtaaatgttc tctcctgcct tatatgggct tggaatgatt
    52621 tccactatct cgggtacgcc gtttatcata ttaatgcggc cgcaccattc acgatcatcc
    52681 ttcaaaaatt ttttgagggc accccggacg ttgtcccaat taagcaacag agtatttaca
    52741 atctcattcc gctccgtcca gtactccctg aaacttcttt tagacttgct aagctgttcc
    52801 caggattcaa actcggtcca atgttttttt tcttttgggg aagacttacc ttttgaaaca
    52861 ttttttgcgg ctccaccatc tacactatcc ttttccaaaa taatctcctt catattttga
    52921 gttatatggg cattactaag cactttagtg gtaatctgtt tacctatatg attcagcaga
    52981 aaaccaagtt tatccatttg tgtctcaacc atttattctt aacaaaacaa aaaaaattaa
    53041 aaatcatcgt cgtttaaaaa gagtttgaag gcaaacgcat catccttaac acagttctga
    53101 tactgcgtag gtcttaactc gaaaaagttg gttttttcta cttcattaag aaagaattta
    53161 gtcatctgag gaaaagggtt ttccacctta taaatacttt tgcactgcag catgaagcac
    53221 agattatctg taaagtagcg tatatattga aatagcattt cttttgaaaa accgggaact
    53281 cttccccttg ccttgtcaaa ggcatagcta atgaactcat ccaccagttc cacggcctcc
    53341 ttcagaattt tgtgaatgac cttttcttcg ggaatgttat acacataatt tgagacaaga
    53401 aaacacgcaa agctacagtg tactccctca tcgcgtgaga taaactcatt atagcttaca
    53461 agccccggca taatattttg ttccttaaga aactggatcg ccacaaagtg gttttgaaat
    53521 aaaatgccct ccacggcggc gaagcccaca agtcgctcgc ccagactgtt tttagcgggg
    53581 tccatccact gtcgcaccca ctgagctatt ttttttatga taggatgttt ttcaataccg
    53641 ctgaagatgc gctgttgttc cttttcatct gggatcagcg tttttatctg tattgagtag
    53701 gcctcgctat gaacgcactc ttgggcagcc tgcattgtat aaaagtatag cacttccttt
    53761 actttaattt cgcgcataaa gttggttaaa aggttttcga taacaatttc gtcggcaacg
    53821 acaaagaagg ctaaaatttg tttataaaat tcgcgctgcg gctttggcat ggcctcccag
    53881 tcatccatgt ccttacacat gtccacctcc tgcgccgtcc acgtcaaact ttctaatttt
    53941 ttgtaccagt tccaacattc tgggtgctga ataggaaaaa tagtgaaacg ttgggaattt
    54001 tcaattagta attcctccat atttgaaata aatattaata tcttcaaatt tattggctgc
    54061 gatggagaag aagctttcta ttgttgagac gttggcatct gctacgtacg gaaaggcgtt
    54121 aaatgttgat ttagatagga tattacaggc gcagaataaa tatactcttc aagagcttat
    54181 ttcctactgc agcgctctaa ccatattaca ttatgactat tcaacccttg cagcgcgact
    54241 ttcggtgtac ctactgcatc agtcaacggc ctcctccttc tcagaggcgg taagcctgca
    54301 ggccgcacaa tcctgctcac gcctgtctcc ccagtttgta gacgtcgtct acaagtataa
    54361 agccattttt gacagctaca ttgactatag cagagattac aagctaaccc tcctgggaat
    54421 agaaaccatg aaaaattctt acttgttaaa aaataaagat ggcgtcatca tggaacgccc
    54481 gcaggacgct tatatgcgcg tcgccattat gattcatggg atgggaagag tggtcaatat
    54541 gaagatgatt ctgctgacct atgacctgct ttcccggcac gtcatcacac atgcatcgcc
    54601 caccatgttc aatgcgggca ccaaaaagcc gcagctttcc agctgcttcc tgctaaatgt
    54661 aaacgataat ttagaaaatt tatacgatat ggtaaaaacg gccggcatca tttcaggcgg
    54721 cggcggcgga atagggctgt gcttgtcagg aatacgggca aaaaatagct ttatctccgg
    54781 tagcggtctt agaagtaacg gcatacaaaa ttatattgtt ttacagaatg cttcacaatg
    54841 ctacgccaac caggggggcc tacgccccgg agcctacgca gtctacctag agctgtggca
    54901 ccaagacatc tttacatttt tacaaatgcc ccgcctaaaa ggacaaatgg ctgaacagag
    54961 gcttaatgcc cccaatctca agtacggcct atgggttccc gacctattta tggaaatact
    55021 cgaagaccaa atacacgaca gaggcgacgg cacatggtac ctcttttcgc cggatcaggc
    55081 ccctaatcta cataaagtct ttgatttgga acgatcgcgc tacaaaaatg cacatcgcga
    55141 atttagaaag ctttattatc agtatgttgc cgaaaagagg tataccggcg tcacaacggc
    55201 caaagagatt atcaaagagt ggttcaaaac actcgttcag gtggggaatc cctatatcgg
    55261 gtttaaggat gcgatcaatc gtaaaagcaa cctttcacac gtgggcacca tcactaactc
    55321 taacctctgt attgagatca caattccctg ctgggagggc agtgaggccg agcagggggt
    55381 ttgcaacctt gccgcggtaa atctggccgc ctttatacgt gaaaacagct atgattatcg
    55441 cgggctcata gaggcagcag gcaacgtcac agaaaattta gataatatta tagataacgg
    55501 ctactacccc acggaggcca cccgtagaag caatatgcgg caccgaccca ttggcatcgg
    55561 ggtctttggc ctggccgacg tgtttgcgtc ttttaaaatg aaatttggtt cacccgaggc
    55621 cattgccatg gatgaggcca tccatgcagc cctatactac ggcgccatgc gacgatccgt
    55681 tgaacttgca aaagaaaaag gaagtcaccc cagttttccg gggtctgcgg cctcaaaagg
    55741 cctgttgcaa cccgacctat gggttcgctg cgatgattta gttttctcct gggaagaacg
    55801 cgtggcacag acaacgcagg gtgtgttgac gccaaaaaag tggtggcagc tacggctggc
    55861 ggcgatgcag ggagttcgaa atggatatct cacggccctt atgcccaccg caacctcctc
    55921 aaattctacc ggcaaaaacg aatgctttga gccctttaca tccaatttat atacacgtag
    55981 aacattaagc ggggaattta ttgttttaaa taagtattta atagacgatt taaaagaaat
    56041 gaatctttgg acagaggcca ttcaacagca gctactaaat gcggggggta gcattcagca
    56101 cattctggat ataccggccg agatccgtga acgatataaa acctctagag aaatgaacca
    56161 gaaaatttta acaaaacacg cggctgcacg caaccccttc gtgtcccaaa gcatgtctct
    56221 gaactactac ttctatgaac ctgaattaag ccaagtactt acagtgctcg tcctaggctg
    56281 gaaaaagggt ctaaccaccg gctcctatta ctgccacttt agccccggag caggtaccca
    56341 aaaaaagatt ataagaaact ctgagaaagc gtgtagtgcg gactgcgagg cgtgtcttct
    56401 gtaggagtct cgcggtaaaa aagcagcggg gaccatatgg caaaccccag caagaggata
    56461 atgaataaaa aaagtaaaca ggcatccatt agttccatat taaatttttt tttcttctat
    56521 ataatggaat attttgttgc ggtagacaat gaaaccccct tgggggtttt tacttccatg
    56581 gagcaatgcg aggaaacgat gaaacaatac cccggcctcc attacgtcgt ttttaagtat
    56641 acgtgtccgg cggacgcaga aaatacagat gttgtatatt taataccctc gttaaccttg
    56701 cacaccccca tgtttgtaga ccactgcccg aaccgtacta aacaagcacg acatgtattg
    56761 aaaaaaataa acttagtgtt cgaagaagaa tctattgaaa cttggaaggt ttcagtaaat
    56821 actgtgttcc ctcacgttca caatagatta tctgcgccga aactttccat cgacgaggcc
    56881 aatgaagccg tagaaaagtt tttgatacag gcagggcgac tcatgtctct ataaaagtct
    56941 ccttttttat cgaagaagtc tcttccttta tcggaaaagt ctcttccttt attgaggaag
    57001 tctctgttat gggtaagagg tttgaaacaa cgcaggggct ctgcttaatc tgctgtctca
    57061 caaagggaat caaactaccc gccttcgtat ttttaatgta gtaattaccc ttgttgtggt
    57121 gaattttaag accatagcgt attcccaaca ctttattaat gaattttaaa attgtttggg
    57181 gatccatttt attaggcttt ttaagcttaa actcaaagct aactgcgctt aaatcatact
    57241 gaacaaattc attaacgagt ttcgtcatca attgctcatt ggtcaatata ttagggtcct
    57301 ggacgcattt aaagccgcac ttagttaaca gcataatagc atacatatgg gattgaaagc
    57361 tataattaaa ttgcagatca tgatgctctg catgttgcat ggcccattgg tggaagttta
    57421 attcctgagt ttgtaacata gtaagcgatt cgtgtattgt ttttccgcgg cttatttgaa
    57481 cacgacccgt gtagttctgt tttgtcataa aactattata ttgttcaaca aatttggggg
    57541 taattttatt accgtgccat gcataaaatt cgagtagttt atacttttca tacgcgaaca
    57601 tgtcttgctg gtctactgtg atgccttctt ttaagttttg tttaatttgc aaagctttat
    57661 tggcatcaat agtttcagcc gaggcaatgt tgacataatc ctggtgctta atttccattt
    57721 taatacttgt atactgtttg accgtctcca gtttttcacc cgtcaatata aacaccttag
    57781 cgccggtgtc agcgacttgg ttaataaatc gtgttataaa gtgatttttt gataaatgct
    57841 gtatccgcat tgtttcaagc cataaatggt agtacggagt tttataatat atcggcctac
    57901 ctgtttcctt actatacgtg aaggaaagct ggtgattatt tatcgtctga aagagggtgt
    57961 cacgtttttg taatgtgaac gtttcaatgt cttcaattgt ttccggaaag taattttgtt
    58021 ttccctgtaa acagatttta taacatttac tctttaattc acgcacgcgg cccaacattt
    58081 gacaacatgt ttctacgtca cacgacatat tgttaaaaaa gccgtataaa acatcaaacc
    58141 tcttatcttc atacgaaaca cccgctgaaa tcgtgggcgt atagataagg atatcaatga
    58201 gtccccaata ataggatacg ttattaaaat gggattcccg ttcatgagca ctgcttttag
    58261 aactataaaa cccgatcttt ttttccggga actttttctg aataaacgat tgtaacagac
    58321 gggcctccat taatgaattt gtaggaataa caattttttt gtcttctagc aaatccttta
    58381 aaagattatt taaccaaatt tctcgtgaag aggtgaaata atacatgtca ttctgggcct
    58441 tttggtactg attccaatga aagaagatag gtacatcccc acgaaaacgt tgtagaatat
    58501 tatacgttcg atttcctagg tttgcatcca agcatataac ataatttgcc gtttcaagca
    58561 tccacatgaa aatagcaaaa gagggagcaa agtatttgtg caggccgcta ttaaattgat
    58621 taaagatcga ttctacctca tccaaaataa gcaggtccac gggctcagct gtggaggtta
    58681 ggcggaaaag tgattctact tgaatgatga ctctttcgta gctgtccaag tctccagtta
    58741 cttcgctgta caatgtgaaa tttggcagcc gggtttgtat atttttggag aagatttgtc
    58801 gaaacgtcac aaaccgtatg gtttgctgtt ttgaaataga atcattacca tagtattttt
    58861 gcaaatagtt gcgcagttgg atggttttgc ctattttcat ttgagccttt acaacaagcg
    58921 tggggacccg ttcatactct cgcatactac tttcatcata gatgtgtttt tgagtatcag
    58981 gcagttcttc aaagagaatg gactcatgga cctctatgct ctttgtcatc acttgctcca
    59041 cataggtttc cacaaaattg gttgtaccgg aaaggctgcc catgagaagg ctatgtttat
    59101 tgtcatggcg acaatgttga tacactttat ttcccgcgac tcttaaaatt agggtattgt
    59161 ccttatcgtg catacgctta caaatttcac agtaacttgg acttgtacgt ttaaacaata
    59221 ctaaattttt atggacacgg agaaaacaat gatttttaca taacactcct gcgaatttta
    59281 acacttcttc aagttcattt tgttggatgg aatcacagga attcgtcgtt tcttttacat
    59341 gtgtgaggat acaaggtaaa cacgtcgttt caaagggggt tgttatgaga gtatcgctct
    59401 ttttcgtggt catactggtc tcaaacacat ctgcaagctc ttcgttaaac attttaacac
    59461 gcatgctacc ttttttatga gatcctatga tgcgaaaatt ctgaatgctt ttgttgacct
    59521 gggggtcaac aaagggataa acgtgtttgg gaagattttc taacactttg gacgtaaagg
    59581 ctttggcctc attgttgttt aatactgagt acgtataaag tatgatatga aaggagtatt
    59641 tgagttctcg ttttttattt aacccaacag aatctgttag taaaatttgt tcacgcgtta
    59701 ggttaatgtt ataaggtaaa gaatacgtct cgtaaaatac atccatgatg acgttaatga
    59761 tgatgtcaag tatgttgtag acattatcat catcatcttc ttcagaatat gacttattta
    59821 ccgggaagtc gatgtcgaat tttaagcgct gaggcaaaaa tccaaacacc acttcatgaa
    59881 aacacttctg ctcaaagggc tgagccgcct cccactccca aaaatcatca cggcttgaaa
    59941 aaactctaaa aagattgtta tattcatctc gcaccacaaa gtgatttttc aaagttttga
    60001 gagaatattt atcttctacg gcttctcctt gggagttaca gcgaagaaac ttaaaagttt
    60061 cttgcatttt aattattaca gattaaatca attatgatgc ggcggaccgc cgccataggc
    60121 ggcttcatat aaaaatgaat tcttttaatt agagttaggt attgttgatt atataatcaa
    60181 tcatggttga gccacgcgaa cagttttttc aagatctgct ttcagcagtg gataaacaaa
    60241 tggacactgt aaaaaatgat ataatagacg tcatgaaaga aaaaacatct tttcttgtat
    60301 cattcgaaaa ctttatggaa cggtacgata ccatggaaaa aaatattcaa gaccttcaga
    60361 ataagtacga agaaatggcg aacaatcttg ttgccgttat ggcagatacg aaaattcagc
    60421 ttggagccat tattgctcaa cttgagatta taatggtaaa cggcactcca cttccggcaa
    60481 aaaagacaac gatgaaggat accacatcct taccatcatc aaaccctaat aatgaacaat
    60541 cggtgtttac caatggttct cctacttcag gcaaaacaag tgaaacagcc aaaaaaaatc
    60601 ctacgaatgc gatgttcttc acgcgtagcg aatgggcatc ctctgaagca tttcgacaaa
    60661 agtttttaac accagaaatt caagccatat tggatgagca gtttgcaaat aagaccggta
    60721 tcgaaagatt gcatgctgag ggcctttaca tgtggagaac ccagttttcc gacgaacaga
    60781 agaaaatggt caaagagatg atgaagaagt aatattttta ttaaaaatct ttttaccaaa
    60841 taataaaaaa tattttttac ttttttttct tcataatata catagaatgc ctacaaaagc
    60901 tggcacaaaa agtaccgcaa ataaaaaaac gaccaagggg ccctccaaat ctggttctgc
    60961 ccaaggccac accggcaaaa cccatgctac ggccctgcat caagggatgc tctataaaga
    61021 tatggtaaac attgccaaat ctaagggcat tccgatttac cagaatggat cacgtcttac
    61081 taaaagtgaa ttggagaaaa aaattaaacg gtcaaaatga gtctaatcag aaagcttaag
    61141 cctggaacaa ttagccttgt gctgggacct atgtttgctg gcaaaacgac gtttcttatt
    61201 cattgcatta acatgctcga acgtttagaa aaaaaagtag tcttcataaa atctacaaaa
    61261 aacacccgag acaaaacgat tcaaacacac tccggtatac agctacgacc caatcaatgt
    61321 aaaattatag aaagcacaca gctatctgat gtgggatctc taaccgatac ccatgcagtt
    61381 gtgatagatg aagcgcattt ttttgacgat ttaataagat gccgcacctg ggcagatgaa
    61441 aaaaaaatta ttattcttgc gggactcaat gcttccttcg agcagaaaat gtttcagccc
    61501 atcgttcgta tttttcctta ctgcaactgg gttaagtata ttggtcgcac ctgtatgaaa
    61561 tgtaaccgac ataatgcatg ctttaatgtg cgtaagaacg cggacaagtc gcttatcctt
    61621 gcgggaggga gtgaactata cgtaacatgc tgtaataact gtctaaaaaa ataaatttat
    61681 taaatggttg cgacctatta aataataaat atattatact ataatggatc attatcttaa
    61741 aaaattacag gatatttata agaagcttga gggtcacccc tttcttttta gtccgtcgaa
    61801 aaccaatgaa aaagagttta ttactctgct aaaccaagcc ttggcctcga cgcagcttta
    61861 ccgcagcata caacagctgt ttttaacgat gtataagcta gatcccattg ggtttgttaa
    61921 ctatattaaa gcgagtaaac aagagtattt atgtctgttg attaatccta aactagtcac
    61981 taagttttta aaaataacga gctttaaaat ttacattaat ttcaggctaa aaactttcta
    62041 tataagtcct aataagtata ataattttta catcgctccc tctgaagaaa aggccaatca
    62101 tctcctaaaa gaagaaaaaa cctgggcaaa gattgttgaa gaaggaggag aagaatccta
    62161 agacaactta catttttttt tgctattttt ataggaatat gtatacgcat gttgatgttg
    62221 tggggatagc ggaagcctcg gcggcccttt acgtgcaaaa agatagggat cgctacttgg
    62281 acgtgctaac tgccatcgaa aactttattt accaacacaa atgcatcata acaggggaaa
    62341 gcgcccacct cctctttttg aaaaaaagta tttatcttta cgaatgttac tccaacaatg
    62401 tagcggagca tagtaaggct ttggcgaccc tgctttataa acttgatccg gaatacctca
    62461 ctcgttacac agtactcatt accaaggtcc ccaaccaatc gtatgttatt aacgtagatc
    62521 agcgagaatt tgtgcgccta tatgccattc cagcagttaa agaacactta ccaattccca
    62581 ttttaccctt ccattgcacc agcgctctca ctcagcaaga actgttttgt ttaggacccg
    62641 aactacagtt aatacaaata tattccaagc tctgtaaccc caactttgtc gaggaatggc
    62701 ctacgttgct cgactacgaa aaaaacatgc ggacgctatt tttagaacag ttttcgcaaa
    62761 gattggaaaa gacgggcggg gaggaggatg aaaaacacaa aaatattatt aaaaaaataa
    62821 ttctagaaat ggtttctact cgtcagcgaa tcgttgttgg gggttacata caaaaaaacc
    62881 tgtacaacca cgtcgtcaaa aatagaaatc gtttacagct tattacgagt ttaaatattt
    62941 atgaagaaaa agagatcatc cagcaatttt gtgattcaaa tggactgaag atcaaaatac
    63001 gtatcaacaa tccgctcttg cctacaaatc cagaattacg gcgcttaact atttatttta
    63061 ataatgatga ccagtcatat ctaattgtag atatgtacaa cacgggaagc tacgaactgg
    63121 tgcccaccaa tcaggtaaat acacttgatg gcagcttttt aataggaaca cctttcgtgc
    63181 aggcgcggtt tttgttggta gagatctggg tgcttatgct tattgcgcag caaactaaaa
    63241 aggacaccaa aaaaataatc cattttttta taaaccaata cgaaacgctt atgaatggtc
    63301 cttggcctag catggaggcc ctttttccct cgagcagtaa cagatattta ggcaactatg
    63361 tagaccctaa tgcgctcata aagtgggctc aactaaaatt aaaaagaatt ccgctttttt
    63421 accccggaag gccggatgaa gaagaagagt aatgtatata tatttaaata tatatattaa
    63481 gccggctgaa atactcttgg tgaaagtacg gatgtaatat taacgttggc cgctcgcatt
    63541 tcgtgttgaa atacgatgga ggaacgacgg ctatccacca tgctgatatc ggcctggaca
    63601 tcgcagttca tgcacttgta gatgggatga ctcgcgttat agatggcagg ctcgccacag
    63661 tttctacaga tgtaggagat gcagccatcc gagtcatcgt gcgatttttc tatgatggtt
    63721 tgcatggcgc cctgcgccgt aagcacccaa tgctccatct ctcccaggcg aagacctccg
    63781 tgcgatcgtt tgccgtccaa cggctggcct gtgagggcat ccgtgggccc atagcttgca
    63841 acggcgtacc gatcatccag cacaaatttt tgcaggcgct ggtggtaggt tggtcctatg
    63901 aagatggccg cgtcaaagta ctcaccggtc tggccgttga acattttttg gcatccattg
    63961 aagcgtaaac cttcttgcgc cagtctttct gaaagaagct gcacattaat gggcagaaat
    64021 gcggtgccgt ctgttactac tccctgtaga gcatttgcta gaccaaccgt cgtttctatc
    64081 atttgaccat tggtcattcg ggagggatgt gaatgtgggt ttacaatgag gtcgggctgc
    64141 agtccgtcct ctgtgaaagg catatctgag gtgggcaagg ccagcgccgc aatgcccttg
    64201 ttcccgctgc gagaactcat cttgtcacca atattgagat ttctttcata gcgcagacgc
    64261 atgaggccga agatctcgtc attgggtcca tggggacgca tcacagcatc tacgacggcc
    64321 ggctcatcga agccgtacat gacagaccga tcgatgtatt tgttgagttc gtctttttcg
    64381 ccccgtattt tggccacttt tcctatgatg atgtcgcctt ttttgaccac cgttcctacg
    64441 ggcacgaatc catctacaag cttttcataa ttggcaccgg gcttaagatt tttggtgatt
    64501 aagggatcgg gctttccaaa cgactctatg tcgctttcta attctacttt ttcttctcgg
    64561 tagaaggtgc cggcaaagcc gcccctgtca ataaaggact gtgacacgat cacagagtcc
    64621 tcctgattgt aaccgccgta gatcatatag gccacaatgg tatttagccc gttaggaatg
    64681 acatagttat gtgctatggt ctttacaagc ggcatttcat tgtaaaactg gaagaagcgg
    64741 ttcatatcta cacgatatgg ccaactaaag caataccagc ccccggtttg tcggccttgg
    64801 tttgtttcat aggtaacacg cgcaggttgg gtgcagtttg cgtagggaga gacgagggcg
    64861 gcaaggccca aaatggcttg aggtacgtct acgtgcgtga agcgacgcgt cacatcgtgt
    64921 ttgtgcttgc gcagttcagt aatggagaag gcgacaagac aattttctgc ctcctcaggg
    64981 gtaatgaact cacagatgcc ctgcgctacg agatcttcaa gtgtaagcgt tccggctaaa
    65041 atagcttttg ccatttgaga cgtaaatcgc gtattttgaa cgaaagatat tttatgtttt
    65101 tcccagtctt tatcgccttt ttttctggcc tctgcagcct tgtagcaagc ctcattatat
    65161 ttttcaatgt tattatctac aatgagcaga gggcgggtca gcctgccgac gtccaaccag
    65221 aattctactt catctaccat gctatcccag tagatggtgg tatggggatg tacgatcttg
    65281 ccttcacggc gaaacattct ataccgctga gcaagctcaa aggcgttggt acagcagccg
    65341 atccactctc cgttgataaa tacgcgtgct agaccctttc gtacaatgtc cttgttagaa
    65401 acatcggcta actgttgaat ggccggatct gataggaggc gttgttttaa cgaaagtact
    65461 tccccggcag tgcagacatt ggcggtgatg gctaattgtt tggacatgcc tactttttcg
    65521 ccagtatcgg ctgactgggc tacgcagatg tatcctgggt aggatgcatg cacgcgacgc
    65581 atcatgtcag ctctttccgt ttgtttggat gcgttggtgg tgctatgggt atttaccgta
    65641 cgcaacgctg aaatagtatt taacaaattt tttctttcca agctttgggt agatactctg
    65701 tttacaatag ggcgctgccg caccatgatg gttttatttc ctgaaatgat agactgttcc
    65761 atactgcggt tgagatcgga ggcggtgttt tttgataaag cggcagaaaa cgcctcgata
    65821 atgtttcgct gggtcagctc ctcaaaggct gtttgtttaa gaagttcttt gaacccattg
    65881 atgatgggtg ctataacgga tgtgttaaag atagctttaa aagctttggc aagcgaaacc
    65941 cctgagccgt gcacccgctt ggtgcggtag ctatcgcggt ccgtgggcgg aaatacgttc
    66001 ataatgacaa gaagtatttt atgaataagc aggcctaaaa agcgcagctt tcgtacacgt
    66061 gtatctgcgg tttggcccat gtgtggcagc aatattttgt ctaaaatagt aagctgtctt
    66121 tcattcaagt attgtaccgc gttttcatcg cttttgtaag cagacgggtt ggagacaaat
    66181 ttagaaacct tctcggataa aaactggata attttttccc ggttcagctc gtgttggacc
    66241 ggctgaaata tagggtctga aacatgaatg gatttttcca agatttctac catgaaggta
    66301 tttacagggg agttggattc tagatcgaat accacttgct caatgatgct gtcatcgcct
    66361 gtcatcccaa acatgcgaaa gatgaggtac cagggtatgc gaagctttga gaacttggtg
    66421 ctattgattt caatggtaat agcgccggta gtcatgtagc gtataatgat ttgagagcta
    66481 ttttcaaagg cacctcctgg ttgcgagata aactcgccgc gaatgatttc attgtttcct
    66541 tgctgcatgg tatggtaatg gatgtgaagc gtgttaaagc ggatgttttc caaaaggtcc
    66601 acgacccatt ccccccctcg ggctataaag taaccgccgg gttcattagg gtcttctcct
    66661 atttcttttt ttgcagtttt ggataggtca tgcgtgtggc agcgattact gccccgcatg
    66721 atgggaaatg tagatacctg aaaaggagga atgcttgctc gtttcacctc ctgccggcca
    66781 ttgctataat gcgccgttaa aataacctcg gcggccagtt taacagggcc tgaataggaa
    66841 agaccacaca ggcgtgcctt attgggcagt aaatttatct tgtttccctg tgaatagttt
    66901 cggtgttgcg ggcgttcaat gttcacatcg gtaaagttaa attggatctg aacagattcc
    66961 cgaagcttat ctatttcagt atggtcgcgt tggtccttat aggtaatatc tacgttgaac
    67021 atctgtttta caatttgcgg aattccattg tccataagat catcgaagct tttgatgtta
    67081 tatcctatca acccagtaga gtttactgcg gcggagataa agctcagcat atcagcctct
    67141 gtaagctcct cattatccac ggtttcaatg gggccgtagg ttatttgcgg ccgcaagggt
    67201 tccatgatta tgaagtacta cattaatatt cagttattct ttaaaataaa tctttattta
    67261 taaatcttat ttataatata agaatgcctt attcaagaga cattacaaag tttatcacgg
    67321 caacggaacc agaggtgggt cttcccctgt tggcgctgca gcgctccaag tccatcatag
    67381 gggttatcct tcttgtaata agtttgttat taattttcat tggcattatt atactatcgg
    67441 tgagtagtag tcataccacc gcaggttcta tattggttgt actgagcctt atcctaggtg
    67501 gcggtggttt ttttcttatt tataaagata attcttaacc cacataaaat ttgaaaaagt
    67561 atagagtaag aaaatgtcca attactatta ttactatggc gggggaagat atgactggtt
    67621 aaaaacggta gaacccacta attttttaaa aatcgggttg ccttaccagg cacacccatt
    67681 acacctccaa catcagggaa cgaccccccc agctatccta gaaaaattta aacgagtaga
    67741 tattctcctt aatgaggtta aatccgaaat ggaccccctc atgttacaac cagagaccga
    67801 aaaaaaatta tatcagatat tgggcagcat cgatatgttc aaaggactgc gaaaaaaagt
    67861 ggaatttacg tacaatgctc aaattgttac gaatgcttgg cttaaaatgt atgagctgct
    67921 aaataccatg aattttaata atacatctca ggcattttgc aattgtgagc ttccaggagg
    67981 gtttataagc gcaattaacc attttaatca tacaatgatg cattacccta cctttaactg
    68041 ggtagcctcc tccctttacc ccagttcaga aacagatgcc ttggaagacc actatggtct
    68101 ttatcagtgc aatccggata actggctcat gcagtctcct ttactgaaaa aaaatatgga
    68161 ttataataac ggggacgtga ctatagctag caatgtaaaa aatctggcgc ttaaagccac
    68221 acagaagctg actcccatcc atctatatac ggctgatgga ggtattaatg taggacatga
    68281 ctataataaa caagaagagt taaatcttaa gcttcacttc ggtcaagctc ttacgggttt
    68341 gttgagtctt agcaagggcg gaaacatgat actcaaacac tataccttaa atcatgcatt
    68401 tactctttct ttaatatgcg tattttctca cttttttgag gaactataca ttaccaaacc
    68461 tacctcttct cgaccctcga actctgaaac atatattgtg ggtaaaaata gattacgcct
    68521 atttaccccc aaggaagaac aagtcctgct aaaacggcta gaatttttta atgatacgcc
    68581 cctagtagac ctaaatcttt accaaaattt acttgaaagc atttactttg ccgtagaaac
    68641 aatacatcta aaacaacaaa tagagtttct aaactttgga atgaaatgtt accgacattt
    68701 ttataacaag attaaactac ttaacgaata tttagctccg aaaaaaaaga tttttcagga
    68761 taggtggcgt gtgctcaata agctctatgt tcttgaaaaa aagcataaac ttaagctttg
    68821 tacttccttt caggggtctg ttgtctaact taacagatgt ggcctaaagc tactaaaaag
    68881 tgtgttcatt caaggattgt atttatgaat atttattaac ataagattgt gatagtgctg
    68941 tgtaacagtg tataacactg tataacatag ggtttaacaa tacgtatatc actatgtggc
    69001 acggcatata ataatttata ttggacgcga tgttgactaa tttatttgca aacaaatgtt
    69061 tgcacgcatt tactaatatg ttgacaactg atatgttggc aactaattta tttgcaaaca
    69121 tggatgtttg cacgtattta tttgaactaa tatacactcc ttgttttact tgttatatac
    69181 tcgacgtaat aacatacacg ctttttttta caaaacttaa taatattgta ttataaatca
    69241 aagtgttata tataatgtag tttactattg atgccacaac atgtactcaa ttattattgc
    69301 atgcttggtc ctattactct gtctaattat atatttcggt catcgtgccg atcatgcact
    69361 aaaatattta gaaggaatgt ggcttggaga tccagttttt ctaaaacaat cagggctaca
    69421 atcattttat ctctacatac aacccggcca cacatgtttt tttagtgttg tgaataaaaa
    69481 aggtgaaaag cttatggaaa ccaaaataca ttgtacgata acaaataaaa tatatatgtt
    69541 ttttaaacct atttttgaat ttcatgttat gatggaacac acacatagtt actttcctaa
    69601 gcagtttagc tttctgttag acagcacaga aggtaaactt attttagaaa acaatcacgt
    69661 tatttatgct gtattgtata aggataactt cgccaccgca ttaggaaaaa tcatacaaaa
    69721 atataaaaca taaaattaat catgtattct aagaaaaagt acatcggtct tattgacaaa
    69781 agctgtgaaa aaaaaatatt agatgatcct actacaataa aaatttgtta catattaatt
    69841 ggaatattga ttggaactaa tattataact cttatctata atttcatatt ttgggagaat
    69901 tatataaaat gtatccgaaa tgatgataag atgttttact gccctaaaga ttgggttgga
    69961 tataataatg tgtgttatta ttttagtaac gataatggaa aaaattatat gaatgcaagt
    70021 aatttttgta ataaaaaaaa tagcacgctt gctaataata cgactaattt agtaaatctt
    70081 actaaaatat taaattttac caaacaatat aatcatgaat cactttattg ggttaattat
    70141 tctttaagta ataatatgtc attagcatta cagaatagta attttccttc ttcaggaaga
    70201 cgtaaatata tggacttatt atatatatgt agcatataag ttaatttaga ttatgggaaa
    70261 agataaatta caatattttc atacatagtt ttaaaaatat tattataaaa tatatgagta
    70321 taaaatgata ataaagctta tttttttaat atcatttaaa atgattttag gtattgatta
    70381 ttgggttagt cttaataata caataatttt agatagtaac attactatta ataatattac
    70441 taatactact aataatccta cattaaatgg tatattttgg aatatttata ataatagtta
    70501 taataatact tttaatttac ttaccacatg tgggaataca tataatatat gttcttgcgg
    70561 ccgggcatgc ataacttcgt ataatgtatg ctatacgaag ttatgggtcg ccggagaaaa
    70621 gtcaaaaggg gcaggcaatt catacaccaa aaagtttttt ttttctgcta gcaagagcgt
    70681 gtcaataatt ttaagctgat cgttaattaa tttttggttt aactctttgt tattatcaag
    70741 atccttcgca taaaccgcca tatttaataa aaacaataaa ttatttttat aacattatat
    70801 atggcatcag gaggagcacc ggtcgccacc atggtgcgct cctccaagaa cgtcatcaag
    70861 gagttcatgc gcttcaaggt gcgcatggag ggcaccgtga acggccacga gttcgagatc
    70921 gagggcgagg gcgagggccg cccctacgag ggccacaaca ccgtgaagct gaaggtgacc
    70981 aagggcggcc ccctgccctt cgcctgggac atcctgtccc cccagttcca gtacggctcc
    71041 aaggtgtacg tgaagcaccc cgccgacatc cccgactaca agaagctgtc cttccccgag
    71101 ggcttcaagt gggagcgcgt gatgaacttc gaggacggcg gcgtggtgac cgtgacccag
    71161 gactcctccc tgcaggacgg ctgcttcatc tacaaggtga agttcatcgg cgtgaacttc
    71221 ccctccgacg gccccgtaat gcagaagaag accatgggct gggaggcctc caccgagcgc
    71281 ctgtaccccc gcgacggcgt gctgaagggc gagatccaca aggccctgaa gctgaaggac
    71341 ggcggccact acctggtgga gttcaagtcc atctacatgg ccaagaagcc cgtgcagctg
    71401 cccggctact actacgtgga ctccaagctg gacatcacct cccacaacga ggactacacc
    71461 atcgtggagc agtacgagcg caccgagggc cgccaccacc tgttcctgta gcggccgcat
    71521 gttttttttt tatttgtacc ttgccgcgga taaattgcca aagcataact tcgtataatg
    71581 tatgctatac gaagttatgg cgcgccggat cccggccgcc aaaatatttc gcttattcac
    71641 gtagatagaa ttatttaata tgtaccatat gtaccgtatg taccatatgt actatatgta
    71701 ccatatatac tatatgtaaa ttatttaacc tttcaagcta gccttcattt aaatttaaga
    71761 tccactaata aaaaatgtat tttctggtag cggatcatcg agagcatcat gtgattcctt
    71821 ttctcaaaac tgatcttcat catatatatc aaaatcctac ccaaaaaaaa caagttcccc
    71881 tagaaatcaa gcagcttttt accggagatt atctcatatg caaaagccct tccacgattc
    71941 tggcctgtat tgaacgaaaa acctacaaag actttgccgc ttctttgaaa gatggacgct
    72001 ataaaaatcg ccaaaaaatg ctgtcgctac gagaacaaac caaatgtcaa ctttattttt
    72061 ttgtagaagg cccggcattt cctaaccctc aaaaaaaaat taatcacgtt gcctatgcaa
    72121 gcattattac ggctatgacg catcttatgg ttagagatca tatttttgtc attcaaacga
    72181 agaatgaggc ccacagctcc caaaaactgg tgcagctttt ttatgccttt tctaaggaaa
    72241 tggtgtgcgt cgttcccgcc tccctcaccc ccacggatga agagctatgc atcaaactat
    72301 ggtcttctct ttctggtatt tcaggcgtga taggtaaaat cttggcaaac acttgttcag
    72361 tagctcattt ggttagtggg cagcttccac cgcagaatat tgatcagtta aaaacccctt
    72421 ccaaccggcc attccccaaa aaagtaaaac gtatgcttat aagcattagc aaaggaaata
    72481 aggagttaga aataaaattg ctctcggggg ttcccaatat tgggaaaaaa ttagctgccg
    72541 aaattttaaa aaaccatgcg cttctttttt ttctaaatca gcccgtagaa tacttggcaa
    72601 atatacaaat cgcccaaaaa acccgtacga ttaagttggg aatgaagcga gccgaagcga
    72661 ttcattattt tttaaactgg tgtgggtctg cccgtgtaac agtggatagc caaaatatca
    72721 cagaggcatc acggcccgcc acaatacagg ccaccgcgac gcaagccgct gcaacgcagc
    72781 cattgcacga agcatcaaat gatgcatcaa atgatgcatc agataaagca tcaaataaag
    72841 catcaaatga agcatcaaat aaagcatcaa ataaagtcac tcacacaggg catcaaacat
    72901 tatctaaaga aatatcattg aacacagcct gatgctaaat tatccaatac atctaaaaat
    72961 ggttaataac ctctaaaaac tcattgaaca caactactgg ggcgctaagt tgtccaaaac
    73021 atctaaagaa atgtcaacat cctcgatact aaaagggtca tcgagccggt caataatgtc
    73081 ttccccaaaa agcccgggag agctgtaagc cgagatgtca tccatggagc tatcttcccc
    73141 agagcacaca aagtcctccc caaaaatcat aaagttaaat gcaccgggct tacttaacag
    73201 cttttcgctt tgaataatag taatgagctc tgtcagcgca aactctctca caatattcac
    73261 aacccaggaa ggctctttaa tttcatacag cgttaagaaa cttatacata aaaattctat
    73321 agagtagagc aaggcgctgg caggatctgt tacccgtagt tgtttaaaag tagtgtgata
    73381 ttcattcacg acgttaggca gtactttttc caaatcctcc ttttcctcgt acgacaggtg
    73441 ctttacaagc ctttcaatat gcataggagg tttgttgaag gtactaatgt gccgcaaaca
    73501 gttataatta tataagaaaa tacgtacggc agagtcgact gccatgagcc taggatcatc
    73561 cattgaggta ggtggcggag gggcaccctg gccttccttg atgtctgcgt aggagcgtcc
    73621 ctccatggct cctatggcct ctaccacagc aggactgata tccaaaatct tggccgtctt
    73681 gattattttt ccataatcga aagtccatgg tttctgttga ggcttgggtt gtgtttcggt
    73741 ggggggcacg gcagtatctt tctttatttg aattgaatga atcgacatct tttccttctc
    73801 gtactgatct ttataattat tataatagtc atgaactaat tcgggttgag aaagatgatc
    73861 gtatataata taggtaaaaa gtccgcactt gatacatttt ttatcctgga agtcgtgtaa
    73921 tccgcccttc gggcagcgtg actcgtagaa ggcataaaag gtgttaaatt ctaagctcgc
    73981 ctttagggct gtttggacct tttttatgtt taattgtccc acctcatgtt gtagcacgtg
    74041 gcatacagaa cagcgtagat cggcaagagc ataatggttg tcaatttttt ttatgacgtc
    74101 tttgcgtgtg acttcaatct ccgcgggttt ctgcgaactg tccatggcct tgtaaacata
    74161 aatggtccac ttatgaggca gccccttttc atcgtatagg gttgaaatgg gaagcttttt
    74221 atactcaaac agccgggtcc gttgatcggc ctttcctgtg ttaggatcaa atatgttata
    74281 aaatccttgc tgagcaagca aggccttttg ctcaccataa gcattttcgt atttcttgaa
    74341 ttccgcaagt tcggagttaa aattaggagc attttgtaaa tacttaagaa ataattcata
    74401 ggctctaagg taaatgagag ttgagatttt ttcctcgtcc cgtcctcccc accacacccg
    74461 caggctttct tcttgaaaat agacgtcatt cagacgcgcc aactgcgtaa aatcaggccg
    74521 atatttggag gtataaattt tatcataaaa ttctttttgc gataatagct cggccggggt
    74581 acgtcctatc acggttttaa actcatattc agcctccttg ggggtccgtg gcttgtgcat
    74641 agggatgctg ccgtcaatac gggccacggt agcagcataa tcatacatgg ggtccagcaa
    74701 aatctctgtc aaaagtacct tggtgtcgtc ctgcacgcta agcccttgta gtccgttctg
    74761 gtggataatt tttttgaaag cctctcgaaa attattggca atccactgat ccgtaatctc
    74821 agatagctga tttattatac cgctgtattg ctgcataagt ttttccaaaa gaaaggtcac
    74881 gtatgcgttc aaagagctat ccgccttcat tccatgaatg gtaatcgtaa gaaattcttt
    74941 atttttttgc gagctataaa tcagattcaa aatataggca tagatgtaga tcacggcata
    75001 cagctgagtt aaaggatcgt aatcctcctc ctttttaata ttttcaatgc tatatatgag
    75061 cggcaggcag acatttacgg ctatattggc aaactgtttc acgtctacaa gcttcccaaa
    75121 gtggataaac gtacaggcct tcatggtttc ctgccaaata aaaatacgga gcttactatt
    75181 aagatcgccg atgacgccca catctgccgt acgatcctct tgaatgaaat gggccagctc
    75241 ttcgccacat attttgcaaa agtaggagta tataagcccc tggttgtttt ctttctcctt
    75301 gtttattcct gaaaatttca ttagcttggt tcgcatggtg tcgtaggacg cttctgccgc
    75361 ttgaagctgt ataagcatgt ccacatgagg acaaagcagc ttaaatccgc aggctttaca
    75421 taggttccaa ttgatggtat tgtttttttc cttgtagagc acacgaatac tttctaatac
    75481 ttttaatgat tcagcgtact gaaggcccga acgcaactgt tttaccagct tgagatgagc
    75541 acatgcgttt ttttcttgga gttcccactg ttttttaatg tttaggtatt ctgttgtaat
    75601 aagctccgcc tcctgtttcc cgcaggcttt aatgacttct tgaagaatgc tgctagggtc
    75661 atccaccttg ccttccattg taagaatttc acgtatagca tccgactgca ccctacctat
    75721 tttttcctcc ataattttaa aatactgtct tgcctgagta gtgacctccg tgagcttcat
    75781 gtccacctgc tgcagaatca tttgctcctt ttcacgctgt tcagcatgtt gtaaaaactt
    75841 ttgttctacg gggttccaga gcacctccaa atagcctgct ctatataggt cataaagcaa
    75901 gggcatgtat cccgatgtaa acaccgggaa taccgagtac atagtggaca actcctttaa
    75961 aaaaaatatc acgcgcttga tgttctcctc ctccggttca atctcctcgg tttcaatgat
    76021 actagatata tggctgccct gatcctcacg gtctagcttt cggtgtacca tctcctccgc
    76081 taaccgattg atgagccagc tatgcccgcc gcttcgcaaa aatttataaa gttcgatata
    76141 ctggtgcgta aactgtatga tgttttcctt ggtggttacc acaacccctt ccccattttt
    76201 tttccagctt tcctggtcca cgcatttcat aaatactcga ataaaattgg tcaaattggc
    76261 tcctgaggcg acgtagccca aggtttcagg cgagaaggag cctatctcag ccatacgcat
    76321 aaagcattgc ggggaaaaag tttttagtcg caacttaagt ccatagattt caatgggcac
    76381 ttctgcggga acggccaggt gcgtcccatt aattaaaaaa atttcttttc gcgtgctagg
    76441 acgaacacgt aattcctttt ttttttcact cacgatgggg accacatcgg ggttcaccag
    76501 cagttgacga atgtaggcct ccatgggcat agatagattg ggcagctttg actgctcggc
    76561 gcgaacatga ttcacaaaat cttttagtgt gaaaagaaag tctattaaac gtatgttttt
    76621 tatatcatta gaacctttaa gggtagaata aatttcatcc accaatgcct cgatttcctc
    76681 attattgagc gataagatat ctgtgccacg gtggactatt tgcgcaatcg taatcacttc
    76741 ttccattaga tagaaactga atactatatt taaaatataa atacaaaatg tcaaatgaaa
    76801 gttttcccga aacgttggaa aacttacttt cgacgctaca gaccaaacag caaaacgcaa
    76861 ttcagtcaga ggtgatcaaa tggctgcaca gcttttgtga aacctttcat ttaaaaatac
    76921 actgccataa acagtttatt cctagcgggg aaaaaaaatg gcccaaaata cctactcagg
    76981 aaacgcagga aaacacacag cccccccacc atgtgcaccg ggttgttctc tccagagcac
    77041 agccgctcaa agcgcaggaa tctctgctaa caaccatgtg caacggactg gtgttagatg
    77101 caaacacatg gacatgcctg gccgttcctc cacctgcgcc ctttcaacag gtgactcgcc
    77161 aagtgcaaca ctactaccgt aacaaattct acgaagtggc tgccattcag gatggcactc
    77221 ttctcacaat ctactactgg gatgatcctg aacatggccc ctcctggtgc ctagcaagca
    77281 cccatggata tgatgtaagc aactactgtt ggataggcga caaaaccttc gccgagcttg
    77341 tatatgaatt gctgcagcag cactccacct gcaacgtcac cctggaaaaa aacaaaacgc
    77401 ggggaacgcg gcttttcttt aacgagttaa atcgtgatta ctgttatacg attggaatcc
    77461 gccaccataa cttacaacca cttatccatg accctcaaaa tatttgggcg attcagtcga
    77521 caaatttaaa aacgcttaaa acggtgtatc cagaatacta cggctatgta ggcattccag
    77581 gaattcagag tcaagttccc gagcttcccc agtttgatct accttatcta ataagatcct
    77641 atagaaccgc tatgaatcaa gccaaaaatg ctataaaaaa tggcaaaaag gagaaggagt
    77701 actttaatta cggctattta ctcatttcgc gagcgcctgc cattactaaa agtatttcca
    77761 ttgttttgtt aaaatcacct ttgctggtgt ttttacaaaa aagtgtgtac cagaaaaagt
    77821 acaatatctc tagcagcctg cgactagagt ttattatact acaaaactac ttgatgcaac
    77881 attttcgaga taacttcatt gctctatttc cgcagtacat gtcctattat atgaaatacc
    77941 aaaacatgtt gaatatgatt attcatagta ttgcaataaa ggataaagat catccctttg
    78001 caggagccgt ggtaaaaaag gtgttggaag acattgaaaa cgccgaaaac attattgatc
    78061 atacaaccat tcaaaactat gcgtaccaaa gcaagtacgc catgctttac ttgtcaatta
    78121 ttacccattt ttaatccaat aaagtctgcg ttttaataaa caaacattta aaaaagtgtt
    78181 ttattaaaaa ttataatact cttattatat atggaacatc catctaccaa ctataccccc
    78241 gaacagcaac acgaaaaatt aaaacattac attttaatcc ccaaacacct ttggtgttat
    78301 attaaatacg gtacgcatgt ccggtattac accacacaaa atgtcttccg ggtcggtggc
    78361 tttgtgcttc aaaatcccta cgaagccgtt ataaaaaatg aggtaaaaac ggcaataaga
    78421 ctgcaaaata attttaacac aaaagcgaaa gggcatgtaa cgtggactat cccctatgat
    78481 gatattagca agctatatgc caaaccggat gcaattatgc ttaccataca agaaaatgtt
    78541 gaaaaagctc ttcatgcctt aaaccaaaac gtactgacgc ttgcggcaaa aatacgttaa
    78601 ctccaatttt tgtagacgat aaaaagtaat tttggctaaa tttgtttttg gctaaaattt
    78661 agccaaaaaa ataataaacg tttatgcgga ggaagaacgg tggctttcaa aatcagattt
    78721 catccacgta gaccgtagcg ttttttttgc ttctggttta tatcgtaaac cgtaataaac
    78781 atcatcattt gtgtctgttg gatctttttc ccactccgga taaaaaactg gttttctttt
    78841 tttttggtca ttttttgcag caagctgtaa attaagggaa tatagcctat cgaaaagttg
    78901 ttcttgatcc atatacatag tatatattaa aaaaaaataa aaaaaagacg cttcaacgag
    78961 tcagtaccac tgcttgccaa cgatgcacgt tggttggtac attttggtga tatagtaatg
    79021 catgtttgca caggtgcttg cacaagtgct tgcacaagtg cttgcacagg tgcaagcaca
    79081 agtgcctaca cacattactg catcgccaaa gcacctgcaa tgcctacttc ctcaacagag
    79141 tacgataact aaatgctttt aagcaccgct tgcgtcgatg tgtccttcgg ggcaatcggg
    79201 ttcaattgga tccaatatta ttagtcataa ttacctaata cgtattcaat tttattttat
    79261 ctttttttgt ctcgtatgct taaacttatt taaaacattg ttttaaactt gtttaaatat
    79321 gtcaaaacgt tgttttaaac aatgtttaaa acaagttaaa acaaataagc ttataaatat
    79381 accatgacaa aattagctca atggatgttt gagcagtatg tcaaagattt aaacctaaat
    79441 aatcgaggat ccccctcatt ccgcaaatgg ctcacattgc aaccctcact gctgcgctat
    79501 tcgggtgtga tgcgtgctaa cgcctttgac attctaaaat atggctatcc tatgcagcag
    79561 tccggttata cggttgctac gcttgaaatc cattttaaaa atattagatc ttcctttgcc
    79621 aacatttact ggaaccgtga tagcgaggag cctgaatacg tctgctgttg tgccacctat
    79681 caatcgcacg atggtgaata ccggtatcga tttgtttggt accaaccctt catcgaggct
    79741 tataatgcta tagagatagc tctagatcct ctggaaacca ttatcctgaa cctcattgcg
    79801 gcacgagatc tagactttgt tgttcacata tttccttata ataagggaca tgaagactac
    79861 ctggcctcca cgcaactcat tctcaaaatc tttattgcaa cgcttttaat ggacatttta
    79921 agaattaaag acaatacgtt ggacgttcac ttaaattccg actatattat tgtgatggag
    79981 cggctttggc ctcatataaa agatgccata gaacactttt ttgaagccca taaggactta
    80041 ctgggatacc taattgcctt tcgcaatggt ggaaactttg caggaagtct tagaccctcc
    80101 tgtgggcaaa agattgttcc cctaacgatt cgagaagccc tacaaattaa tgatattaat
    80161 ttagccgtat ggcgggaggt gtttattatg caggaatgtt ccgacttagt catcaatgga
    80221 atagcaccct gtttccctat ttttaatact tggacgtatt tgcagggcat taaccagatt
    80281 ttttttgaaa atacgtcttt gcaggagaaa tttaaaaagg attttattgc ccgggagctt
    80341 tccaaagaga ttatcaaagg ccaaaaaaat ttaaatgaca aagagtttaa aaagttaagc
    80401 ctacaccaaa ttcagtatat ggaatccttt ctacttatgt cggatgttgc cattatgatt
    80461 accacagagt atgttggcta cactcttcaa tccttaccgg gtattatctc gcgatccagc
    80521 tacgtatccc ccatcgtgaa aaacattttg acggacgaag attcttttat gtccctatta
    80581 ttcgacctgt gctatggcgc ctacgtgctg cataaaaaag aaaacgtgat tcacgcggat
    80641 ttgcacctga acaacatgac ctactaccat ttcaacccaa ccagtttcac agatcgcaac
    80701 aagccaggca aatacacctt aaaggtcaat aatcccgtga ttgcctttat aacggggccc
    80761 aaagtcgaaa ccgaaacgta cgtgttcaag cacatagatg ggttcggctg catcattgac
    80821 tttagcagag ccattatggg gcccaaccat gcaattaagc ttgagcggca gtatggcctc
    80881 gcctttgtaa acacctttta ccgcaatcaa agtgagcata ttttaaaggt attgcggtac
    80941 tatttccctg aaatgctaac aaatcgcgaa aatgaaatac agggggtgat tttatcaaac
    81001 tttaatttct ttttcaatag cattactgcc attgattttt acgccattgc tagaaaccta
    81061 cgtagtatgc tttctttaga ctatttacac acctctgaag tgaaacgaaa cgtagagatt
    81121 tcgcaaacat ttttggatac gtgtcaattt ttggaggaaa aggccgtgga atttttgttt
    81181 aaaaatcttc atactgtcat atctggcaag ccggtcgaaa aaacggccgg ggatgtgctt
    81241 ttgcctatcg tatttaaaaa atttttatac ccaaatattc ctaaaaatat attacggtct
    81301 tttactgtaa tagatgtata caattataat aatataaagc gttattctgg gaaagctata
    81361 caaacgttcc caccctgggc tcaaaccaaa gaaatcttga cgcacgccga gggtcgtaca
    81421 tttgaagata tttttcctag aggagaatta gtttttaaaa aggcttacgc agaaaacaac
    81481 tatttggata aaattttaca gcgtattcgc gagcagcttg ctaatgaaaa tttgtaaggc
    81541 ttgcagttct tgtatggtaa gaacctatgt cgatggcaac attatttttc gctgcagctg
    81601 cggcgaaagc gttcaagggg acagtcagaa cttgctcgtc tctagcaaag tgtatcacac
    81661 tggggaaatg gaagataagt acaagatttt tattaaaaat gcaccctttg accccacgaa
    81721 ttgccaaata aaaaaggatt gcccaaattg tcatttagac tatttgacgc aaatctgcat
    81781 tggaagccaa aaaattatta tactggtgtg tcgctgtggc tacacaagca acaggggata
    81841 aaccaccatc ccgccgaatc atgacattcc tttgaaaccg tcccacctaa atagtcttca
    81901 cacccttggt ggcaaacaat tttataaaaa ataatattgg ttcatgaaga taaatagtgt
    81961 gccaaagaaa ctttttaaat tgttaatgta gtgctagtcg tgtgtactta aacagggtat
    82021 tctgtaacca agtgtttaga tgtagtaggt tttttatagc cagtattttc ataaccagta
    82081 tttttatagc cagtattttt ctataatatg tacaaaatat tccaataaaa acatgtgtgt
    82141 tctttgctga gcggttataa tggcattaaa acaatgagtc taataagacg ctttaatggg
    82201 cattaaaaca atgagtttaa taaactgatc taatgggcat taaaagaatg agtctaataa
    82261 gacgctttaa tgggtattaa aagaatgaat ctaataagac gctttaatgg gtattaaaag
    82321 aatgaatcta ataagctgat ctaatgggca ttacaatgag tctaataaga cgctttaatg
    82381 ggcattaaag atagcaatgg gtacttaaca aaagggttat acctcctagc agttaggacc
    82441 gggaggcatt cccagctttt ttctataatc ggccatacag tacccctgag cctcatacac
    82501 aggaataaga tccttccatt ccttgttggg atcggcgggc cagctctcaa atgaggtgtg
    82561 aatgtaaggg tcctgttctt tttccttaat gaagcgttta atctccattt gatgtagttt
    82621 atttttttgt ttgcggcgga gcgtgttccg caccaatacg taaaaaatac caagaatgac
    82681 gcataaaaga attattaaaa aaaatatcat gatagcgggg tttaaaaaac gatcccatgc
    82741 aacagggatc gttcttaaaa ccttgtctgg cagagccgta aacattaggt ctcctcctat
    82801 gagcggcgtg gggctgtagc ctaatagctc aagatcctgg cgttctagat acttattagc
    82861 aaattgtccg cccttcgccc ccgtgttttt attaatcaag cagcgctgca ttttccacca
    82921 ttctaaatct tcaggagaaa gctcaatgcc atatatcaac tttaaagtga ttgcgtcttt
    82981 ttcaatatct ttattaattt ggtcgagctt ttgagctcta agtggatcta gtgtatactt
    83041 ccatttaaac ttagtgtcct gtagtttggc tacatgaaat acggaacatt ccggtggggc
    83101 ctttgtgacg cccttacact gtggaagttt atcgttagga catgcgcata gatgagactg
    83161 cgccacagca tcgcgaacta catcgcaagc tgagtacatt ttcctcctat gttaaacaat
    83221 aaattttttt catagctgaa atttgtgggc ctatcttttc ccttgcccgg ataataatta
    83281 taaggtagtg ttgaaatgtc cgggagaaaa ttgcttaaaa aatgggtttt tgggaggggt
    83341 aactgcgact gttgtacgtc gttggccagg gaaattctat atgccggact aaaggtgcaa
    83401 cggtcctgtg aacaccttag tacgcgcgtc gttaatacaa acgggctagt attggcaaac
    83461 ttcataaact cttccggact tgtttgtttt tgtattatgt ttagcaggga gtctgccttt
    83521 tcgagaatcc aaagcgtcgc attgtagtaa aataaaaata gcgccttatc ggtagggatt
    83581 gcaaaagcgc cgtatagaaa ataaagcagt aaatactggg gagacaccac aatcatatta
    83641 tcttgaataa tagatatcgc tagctcttta aacatcgtgc taaaaaaatg tatatctttc
    83701 gtcttgaata caggaggact atagtccatg tagggctcac atatctcagt cagatgaagg
    83761 cccatttctt ttatgatttc ttccgggttg tacgtcgcta gcaccagcga ggggtaggct
    83821 ttgggcatat ccacggtaag tgttatgttt ttatcattct tatggtagga gtaagatggt
    83881 tgtggaaatt ttgttttcca ttccgggacc ttgcaggtca ttctcagctc atttagcgtc
    83941 tggtacagga gggcgtatgc cgcaaagccg tgtatggcca cccgtttaaa gggaattgaa
    84001 aacgttttat tttcgtaggt cgacttcaca gggacaacgg gaatggggta atatttttct
    84061 atgaggttat accgctgcaa atccttttta aatctgctaa aaacatcttc ccttggtggg
    84121 ttatcaaagg gaaaacaaaa cgctaggtgc agcccggccc gctggtaatc ggggtgaatg
    84181 atttttaggt ttttatacgt taatgtgggt atggtgtcaa agatattaga gggcatgtat
    84241 gaaaggtcgg cgacccagac aaagtccgtg cgcacccgca tggtctgcac atggattgcc
    84301 cgcaccgtgc ccacctgctt gaaccccttt tcatacaaaa ggtcggcaag ttcgtaggcg
    84361 tcctcaacgt ggttggggga aaacatatcg aagtcgggtc tttccccctc gggataaatc
    84421 gagctgccct taagatgcag ggcataatca atagcaatcc ccccatacaa aatgagcttt
    84481 ttctttatga taaattcgcg gaccacctcc agagccgcct caatctccgc ggcatttgcc
    84541 tcacgttttt gagcaatgag ccggtattta ggaacattaa aatcggtctt tggtaaagac
    84601 gacataaata ctgtttaata tatattaaag gtttgaataa aatactaaat agtaaaaatg
    84661 gatgccctat taaaggaaat cgaaaagtta tcgcagccat catccttgca aaaagaaaac
    84721 aatgatgtat gcgatctctg ttttatgcaa atgaaaaaaa tttctaacta tcagctttta
    84781 tgcgaagagt gcggtcaact gaaggactgg tttgaacctg attataatga aaaattcacg
    84841 gtatattctc gtttaaagat cgtgggtgcc aatagttcct atcaccagcg cgatttggac
    84901 aaggccaact caagtgacta tagctctttg caatttcatc acattttaga ggagctcaaa
    84961 tccctaaatg ttaagtatat ggatgcaggg caaaagccct ttcccattca ggtattaaag
    85021 gaaactgctc acagttataa tcaggtacaa caacatcggg tcatacgcag cattacaaag
    85081 cttcagatct tagccagcat cctacgtagt atttgtttaa aattaaacat tgcttgtacg
    85141 gtggcagatg ccgcaaggtt cactcagctt aataccaaag ggatctcaag gggcatggat
    85201 cttttgcgct ccctatttga agacaataaa atcaccttaa acgttgattt aaaccctata
    85261 gatagtttta ttaatagcac ctacagcgcc ctacaaatta aacaaatcca tcaagaactg
    85321 caggaagaaa atgtttataa tttaaaagaa attgtgaaga gttttattgt atacgcggat
    85381 gagaagaaca tcggcgtcga tcttaacagg aggaccgttg tgattgccac gatgtacaac
    85441 gttttgcgcc gtgcctacta ccccatagaa atcgatacgg tggtgtacca gtgtaaaata
    85501 cgaaaaaata caattacacg tgctcttaaa atgtatgagg actactactc tcactttaag
    85561 tctctttatg agcagtatca gttaaacgca gcaaaaaaat taatttagac taaagtctaa
    85621 actaaagtct aaactaaagt ttaaacttta gactaaagtt tagtccaaca atggaatgcc
    85681 catttcccgg gggttccata tttcaacaat tttttgacca tcgggtgtta ccttgatgca
    85741 gcgcataacg agcagtggaa ttttcctgtt aaagagttct tgcttagcta tatcaatagg
    85801 actgctatat ttttttttaa gcattgtaga tccattgatt gccaattgtt gtgctctaac
    85861 ggcgaccaac cttgtggctt caaaggtcgt taaaacgttg gaggtaatgc gctcgttatc
    85921 gggtataacg accaatgttt gcgacgaggc ctgcacaaag ccctcacaga tggacggaga
    85981 ttccacgatc tcgtccttgt cttcggactc ctcctcactg tcgacgaaat tctcctcctc
    86041 cgtttccaca tattcctcca cgaggtcatc catgatacta tcttcgttgt cattatcagc
    86101 catattacac tgttatcaaa tgtactgttt aatacgtaaa tggatatact acgttttaat
    86161 tgtatgtctt catataaccc cgacggataa taagttcctt acaatttttg gcaccgtcac
    86221 actcgtgccc acaaaaacgc gtgatttttt tattttatat tacttctgga agtacgagtt
    86281 tgaccagtcg ctgttaaacc ttatgcgcct atctcggcaa aaaacgctca cggcggtgtt
    86341 ggatactacc tttaaaaaaa taatattaat ttttaccaca aagggcgtat ttcgcatgga
    86401 ttataaaaat aagccgggcg cgccaatcga tatagaccct cagttcattg accttgatag
    86461 tattttaatg gaactggatc attaggacct cctcccgccc atttaaattt ttggttttta
    86521 caataataaa atgcgcgagg aatcatggga agaacatgat accattcagc tcaccgctca
    86581 gcgcaaatat ctcgccgagg tacaagctct agagaccctt ttggctcgag agctttccgt
    86641 ctttctcaca gagccaggca gtaaaaaaac aaatattatt aatagaatca caggaaaaac
    86701 ctacgcactt cccagcacag aactactaag attctacgag catcttgaac aatgtcgcaa
    86761 gcaaggcgcc ctcatgtatt ttttggaaag acaggggacc tactcgggtc tcatgctgga
    86821 ctatgatcta aaactcaata caaatgccgc cccctcgctg gaatcctccg tgctatcgcg
    86881 gctttgccac cgaatatttg tgcatataaa aaacagtagt gtgctacccg agggcagcca
    86941 taaaatccac ttctttttta cattaaaacc tgaagcggtc cagggcaaat atgggttcca
    87001 tgtgctcatt cctggtctca agatggcagc ctctaccaaa aaaagcatta tagcatcctt
    87061 acagcacgat gccaccgtac aaaaaattct acacgagcag ggcgttgcaa accctgagtc
    87121 ctgtctggac ccccactccg cctccgttcc ctcgctcctc tacggctcct ccaaattgaa
    87181 ccacaggccc taccaactaa aaaccggctt tgagttagtc tttgatagct ctgatcctga
    87241 ctacatcccc attcatcaaa taaaaaatat cgaatcttat aatttagttt ccgagttgag
    87301 ccttacgaat gaacagggaa gccttgtaag acctgtctac tgcgcggcag acattgccgc
    87361 tgagaaggag gaagagatcc cggccgatga tcactcactt tccatattaa tgctacatga
    87421 tcccgaagcc cggtatttac ataaaatttt aaacctgctt cccccggagt attatgtaga
    87481 gtatccccta tggagcaacg tcgtattcgc tctggccaat acatccgcca actatcgacc
    87541 ccttgccgaa tggttttcgc aaaaatgtcc tgaaaaatgg aatacgggag gaaaagagaa
    87601 actagaaaaa ctttggaatg atgcctcacg ccacactgaa aaaaaaatca ccaagcggtc
    87661 cattatgtac tgggcccaca agcatgcccc ccagcagtac aaggaaattg tggagcaagg
    87721 ctacttttcc attcttgctg aatatgtgta tagttacaac ggcacgcttg agcactacat
    87781 gatcgccaaa gtcatctatg ccatgatggg caacaagttt gtggtggacg tggactcaaa
    87841 tgggaagtac gtttggttcg aatttgtgct gccgggccag ccaatgaatc agggagaaat
    87901 atggaagtgg cgcaaggagg taaacccgga tgagctgcac atctatattt ccgaaaactt
    87961 ttcaagggtg atggaccgaa tcacggagca catcaaatac cacctcagtc agccccatga
    88021 aaccaatatt ttaaattatt ataaaaaact actaaaagcc tttgaacgct ctaaaagtaa
    88081 aatctttaat gacagcttta aaaagggagt tatcaggcag gccgagtttt tatttcgcca
    88141 aagaagtttt attcaaactc tggataccaa tccctaccta ttgggggttg gcaacggggt
    88201 tctttccatt gagaccatcc cggctaagct cattaatcat tttcacgagc atcccatcca
    88261 tcagtacaca catatatgtt atgagccctt taaccccgaa aacccctgga caaaactatt
    88321 attaaatgca ctccaagaca tcatcccaga acttgatgct aggctgtgga tcatgttcta
    88381 cctgagcacg gcaatctttc gcggcctgaa ggaggccctg atgcttttgt ggcttggagg
    88441 gggctgcaat ggaaaaacct ttctgatgcg acttgtggct atggtgttgg gcgatcacta
    88501 tgcctccaag ctcaacatta gccttcttac aagctacaga gaaactgcag aaaaacccaa
    88561 cagtgccttc atgcggctca aggggcgggg atatgggtac tttgaggaaa ctaacaaaag
    88621 tgagattcta aatacgtcgc ggctgaagga aatggtaaat ccgggcgatg tcaccgctcg
    88681 agagcttaat caaaaacagg aaagctttca aatgacggcc accatggtcg ccgcgtccaa
    88741 ctataacttt atcattgata cgacggacca cggcacatgg agaagactgc ggcattatcg
    88801 ttcaaaggtg aaattctgcc ataatcctga tcccaataac tcctacgaaa aaaaggaaga
    88861 tcctcgcttt attcacgagt acatcatgga tccaaactgc caaaacgcgt tcttcagcat
    88921 actcgtatat ttttgggaga aactacagaa ggaatacaac gggcaaatta aaaaagtgtt
    88981 ttgtcctacc attgagagcg aaacagaggc gtacagaaaa tcacaagata cgctacatag
    89041 gtttatcaca gaaagagttg tggaatcgcc ctccgcagag actgtgtaca acctctccga
    89101 ggtcgtgacg gcctacgcag aatggtataa cgccaacatc aacgtaaagc gccatattgc
    89161 ccttgagcta tcccaggagt tagaaaactc tgtgctagaa aaataccttc agtggtctcc
    89221 caacaaaacg cgaattctaa agggttgccg tattttgcac aaatttgaaa cgctgcagcc
    89281 cggcgaatcc tacattggag tgtcctcgac cggcacactt ctaaacacac ccatatgcga
    89341 accaaaaaat aaatggtggg aatggtcccc taatccctct gcccctcctg agaaagaagc
    89401 gtctgcacca actccttagg gaatatcctc agaagcatgt ccctcggcag agccatgacc
    89461 ggtagcaaaa aagcaacatt gagtgtatta tatgccttag cctgctcata agcgtccttt
    89521 tttttcatgg tattttatat atatattttt taattatttt tttaatacga tgaacagttc
    89581 gtgctccgag ggctgcttgt taaaaatcgg tgtgaatccg cattctttaa atatggtttc
    89641 ccactcgctg atggtatgga aatccatgtc tttacgaata gtatggtgcc caagcgcgtc
    89701 ttgcaagctg tgaagccaga aggcttcctg acttttatga aagtcgtaca caataagaaa
    89761 accatcaggt ttcaacagtt ggtaaagctt attaaaatca tgcatcgtaa gatgatgcgc
    89821 cgccatgggt aatcctatga gctccacgga gttctcctgc tgaacatcgt ccatatcggt
    89881 ataaaatgtt tcgcagtaaa tgagacgctt aaacgagtat tgatgacaaa cacttatttc
    89941 caagtaggtt tgaaccacat ttttaggtat atcaggaatt atgtggatta aggttgtttc
    90001 gggaaacgta atcgtctgat gaggcttcat tttcaattct ttaaaggatt tcccagagaa
    90061 gtgaaaatta gtctttacgt atttatgtaa aaatgcctga atgggcaggg ggggttcctc
    90121 ctcttcgtcc tcgacgcctc ctcccaaaat atttggaatt tcctggcgtg gcaaaagaaa
    90181 gtttatgtcc acgttcacga atccgtcgag gacggacaca aagcttggct ctaatctcca
    90241 ctccatatac tgtttagaaa cgggagatag cattatctta ggcgttacaa tgcacgaagg
    90301 gtttttgatc accgtatcct ggtaagaaaa gtgtattcca tttcttcccg tataaagaag
    90361 cctttgttcg tcgtagcaga aacaattaag gcgatacgcc tcataaaaac actgtttcaa
    90421 agtacaaaca cgttttaaaa aggtttctgc attggcggac gccaaacggt tttgccattg
    90481 gtggaagggg tttaatccta caaccgccag ttcatttaaa atatcttccc gccgcgccaa
    90541 aatctgcacc atagcagaat actttagcat ttttttttcg caccattcgc gaaggtgttt
    90601 agctaaatta ttaaccttat tattgataaa gtatatgatg gcatgttgga agccctcaaa
    90661 aataaatagc ccctccaaaa gatcatctgc caaaagaagg tggatgttgc tataagcatt
    90721 gtccatattt tgtaaaaacg gcggaatgcc tgccaaaacc gcttcagcaa gcatagctcc
    90781 attccgctgt ttactgtcca atagattcgt aagttttttg tctacaacag acacaacggc
    90841 taggatggtt gcaatgtcag aaatggcggc ttgccagaaa taacccgaaa aacacatgcg
    90901 cgcttcttct atagataaaa acgaaaagcg agaggcgatg tctccgagct gcgtgagttg
    90961 aagacctttt tctcctctgg ttaaaaggcc tcccacaatg gcgcgctcaa gggccgatgc
    91021 cagcgcatcc gtggggggag gatccagcat atcaatctcc tctaccttaa acacgccttc
    91081 cttatttttt ttaatcgttt ccacgacaat gttaagaaaa atggccccag ggccttccgt
    91141 aatgatttca ggatactgtt gcgccggtat ttgctcaaag acgtgttttg tataaagcgg
    91201 gtaaaagtgc ccaggaaata ctctccctac gcgtcccttt ctttgctcaa tacggctttg
    91261 agccgcgggg cgcgtaatga gtcctcccgc ccattcagga tagtaggttt caacgcttct
    91321 gttccaccca ggatctatga cgtacttcag cgtttcaatg gtaaggcccg tttccgcaac
    91381 aaccgtggaa acaataaccc ttcttaaagg tttttccact ttagcggtta aggggttttt
    91441 cacccaaaga tccttaattt ccgcttttag gccaagatag gcctcatttt cctgcgcaat
    91501 cgcctcgcta tcgatcggca aaatcagcat taacggcagc ttttctttgg caagatccat
    91561 atttgcatga ctcagcaaca tcgaaaggaa gcgtatttca gccataccgg gcatgaaaat
    91621 taaaatatct gcttccgtgg gacgatcgtg aatgttttct ttatgaatcg tgagagccgt
    91681 ttcgcaggcg gtcttaatgt agttgttggt gttatacagc ggccagtggg tttccacacc
    91741 gaactgtcgt ccttccacca aaataatatt ttcttttccg ataccaaaat aggttgaata
    91801 tttatgggta tcaatggtgg cggaggttaa aatgacaaag ggaatacgca gtgcccctat
    91861 gcttcctctt tgcaacatgc gctcaagcat acttttaata tacatgagca tgaggtcgat
    91921 gcctagggct cgctcatggg cctcatctat gatcataaag gcgtagcggg aagctatctc
    91981 atcatccgtc attgtatgta actgcgccag taggactccc gcggttgcgt agataaggcc
    92041 ccgattgggt ttttccgtca gaggcttcgt ctggtagccc actgtttggc ctaagatcat
    92101 gtcggggtag tgggttgagg cgccgatgtc tttggcgagg gtcactgcgg ttaggactct
    92161 tggctgggta caaataaccg agcggcccaa atatttttgg aaagaatgcg tgttttcatt
    92221 tctcagaatt ctgaacacgt gtacaggtag ggccgtggat tttccggatc cggtgcgtga
    92281 ttttataatg agcacccggt ctgcgaggga ggttggtatg cttcccccaa actccggaag
    92341 acgttgtttt atccaagtga tgatgtaatg aataggaata tcattcttgt gctcagcggg
    92401 tacgttatag agatgaccag gctccaataa agtcggtttt cccatattct attgttttaa
    92461 ggattgattg ttcataaata tttttatact ctgaccaaga aattattttt ttattaagcc
    92521 gtttatttac gttgttatgg aatgcgaagg tccagtactg aaagtcctcc gagttgttta
    92581 acgtcaaagg gttttttgta agatatgaaa aggcgtggtg tcgacacatg gtgcatggca
    92641 gggactcgat gaaattgagt atccattgga tagcttcata tttttctttc cagttaggag
    92701 cgtctgaaaa aaagatagca tatagatgca aggctcgcca aaatttaggt ccccaatgca
    92761 acatttataa ccttttgaaa aatctcattc catatagagg tatatatttt tttttcatgg
    92821 agaatttttt tgcactcttg cagggactgc accacaacgt caaatgtttt tcgttttcca
    92881 tgtattttgg cgtaattgcg gcccgtatct gtgtcatggt ccttaatgtc gtccgctaac
    92941 tgaaaggcat ttccaaaaca atgggcggcc ctttcaatag ccccaatgtc ttcaatagtt
    93001 cctgtgccca aaacccagcc cataataaac gcgattttaa aaaaaggaat tgttttttct
    93061 ggagtatcta ctaactgacc ggaacctgcg ctgtttagag agtggcttac aaaggtgcac
    93121 agcagcgctc ccagttggtt aggatcggga aaccttgggc agttttcctt aatccagtcc
    93181 acttgccgac aaatgttttg aaatccttgc atggttagcg ccagggcgct catctgtgcc
    93241 ttagctacgc caaagcgagc ccacactgta tctttatttc gccgcttaac atcgttgtca
    93301 aaggagggca tatcgtcgat aatcaaagaa gccacgtgaa agtactccac cgctagggcg
    93361 gcctctgccg gataaatggg cgccccaaag gaatgttgca gctgacaggc ccgaacaatt
    93421 tccatcagga taatggggcg gatatacttc ccacccctta gggcgtaaga gcaaggctct
    93481 gttagttgcc ccttaaagtc cccatcttcg atagcattat ttaaaatggt ttcaaactct
    93541 tcgctaaagg ttttataatt tttagggttt agcggatgga ttccatgaaa aagcgccacg
    93601 ctacgcggag cagtgattct aaaatactga ggtttccgcg tataggatat taaaataata
    93661 ataagaacta caatgatgga gatatagatg agatgcaaca tgctgagttg tccccccgca
    93721 gggaatggtc cttttccgcg cttgttaacg gtactgagga ggcgttgaaa tctttaggaa
    93781 agctgctatc tagtttggaa tctccaattc ctcctgtata tttaggtata taattattgt
    93841 gtctagaaat tgtttgcttc gatgtatcaa aatattcagc ctggccgcta tttcttttag
    93901 aataatgagg tatagggctt gaatagttgg caatactctt aaaccggggc accaaggtaa
    93961 caatattttc catataatga gtttgatacg ctttgtttaa aaatgggctt accggcttta
    94021 tgctcgttag ttgtgcattt agtgtcggta tgtcttccag aatttctggc tttatagaat
    94081 gattagcaaa cacagaatgc agtatattag atacttgtaa catatgtcta tttgcggaaa
    94141 actcctggta ttctctgccg tgttgcaaat ctttggatgg aaggggacca agaatgggta
    94201 cgtccgtgta ggtgcaggtg gattttatga gttcctgctc tatattcggt ttgacatgcg
    94261 gatttcctaa aggaataccc ctgcctgcca ttactttttc cacagacgca ggcagattgt
    94321 gcgctaaaca caaaatattg tacacgtctt tatgcggaat atatccatta tagtgctggc
    94381 ccggtatctg atcgccaagg tgctgctcat gcttaatggt accctttatt ctgagtttag
    94441 gaacaccctc atacgaaaaa aattttgtgt gctcactgaa ccccgtagag ggcatcgaaa
    94501 tattttttgg gttttttaag gaaggcaatg aggaaggctg ggttagacaa tttttctgtg
    94561 tactctttaa ggtagctacc tgcggaaacg tttttttttc tgtacgaaca acattgcgcc
    94621 taattaggtt ttccgtatgg gttgaaaaag cggggcgatg aattttaaga ttattaaaaa
    94681 gtttatcctt tggaatggga ctgtacggct ctaggtcttg cgcatcgccg taaccaatgt
    94741 ttttgtgctg aggattcagc ataaaagaaa agttacgtag atcactcagt tgcaatccct
    94801 tttcagcctt tccgggacta ttggtgcatt cattgtatac aggcgcggct ccatttttat
    94861 tgccgcagta ccgggcattt aatatattat cagaatatcg gttatgacgc ggtaaatcgc
    94921 tttcccaaag aggcggatct gacctataat ccgctaacag cttggaagca taatcatgat
    94981 acattgtata taaaagttaa ttattatatt gagaaggcat aattacttct tgtaagggta
    95041 taagaggctt tgaaacggcc ggttcggccg gttttgaacc ggcggatatc attttaggtc
    95101 gatcttcttc tagttcatca ggaacagatg ggggagaaac aggaggaatg atttcatctc
    95161 ctcctttata tttgtcgtgg atagaagaaa caatgacatc catgtttgat ttattataaa
    95221 tgtcgtttaa ctggtgattt aaaacataat aatgcaaaaa taatagtgct acaatacata
    95281 tatatatata aatagccgtc ttcgtttttc gttttttatc caccggcgga ttacaaatgg
    95341 caaaaaatac aactagtacc actgctgtaa tgattaaggc tacaatgaaa ggattttgaa
    95401 aggatgtttt gaacggctcg catgtataaa ttttttctcc taaattgttg atacccgcaa
    95461 taaaatctac attcatttta tatatttata aattatgaaa aatttagagt tacatctcca
    95521 ccggaccaat cattgctaaa atctgaggat tcttcaaaaa ggcccgactg gttgaatgtc
    95581 ttctgctcag gtttccaaaa gttttccaaa aatggatttt gaacaatggg ctcatcttct
    95641 ttatgatttt cttcttcaag gatatcatct ttgttaccaa gaataacttc ttctttaaac
    95701 ccgggtttat cctgattaaa cttaagaata tcttcttcaa tctcggggtt atcttgatta
    95761 aactcaagaa tatcttcttc aatctcgggg ttatcttgat taaactcaag actatcttct
    95821 tcaatctcgg ggttatcttg attaaactca agaatagttt tctcactaaa tccattttta
    95881 acattaagct cttggttttg aagagaattg tcaaaatctt ttttagttga cctagactgt
    95941 ggcacgggat agttatctga tggtttactt actatagtcc tcgattgtgg cacaggatag
    96001 ttgtttggtg acttgctagt caactcttgg cttgccaata gttcttcctg ttccctcaat
    96061 aattctatct ctacttgttt ttggtccctc ggtgcctctt tttggtagtc ttcattagaa
    96121 aaatgttcag agggtaatgt ttcaataaac tttgtgagtg gatagctgtt ttttgatgaa
    96181 gaagagcgct gaatttgctg ataaaggagt tgaacaaggc gccggtattc actctgtctt
    96241 ttttcatatt ttttacgtag cgtggagagt tctgctaaaa gcgatttttt ttcagatgtt
    96301 aattcttcga tttgataaag aaggctgcga ttgtacgaac taagtcttgt atacgtttct
    96361 tctaattctg tcttaggctc tacataggcc tgttttcgca gaaatttgtt gtacagttcc
    96421 attctttttt tgagcaaaaa ggtaagacta taatcttgca tctctttggt aactctatgg
    96481 tagttttctt tccgattttt aacaataaag ggcagcattt tttctgttgt gataaaggtg
    96541 cctagattgc taatgtagtc gcacagtagc aattccaaga tagaatcttt cttttcaagg
    96601 cttatagatt ggctgtattc tttaggtaag aaagaatcaa caatcgttga tacgaagttt
    96661 gaaaagctta atgttttgct gttaatttga gtaatattac aaaaatattt gtaaaaacta
    96721 tctagcattt tttcataaag ttttttattt tgtttaaccc ctaaaatata gccctttact
    96781 tgatactgat attccataac aatggaatgt tttttgtata gtgcattttt gtataaaaag
    96841 ttataaaaaa tgttgataaa atatgcgcca aaggtttcga aaatacttat aacgtgggat
    96901 tcttcttgat ccattatatc atacgtaata ttattttagt aaaaaatgaa taataccatg
    96961 caaaaaaaat atttttagac ttattttaag cttgcgcttt tttaataaac gcttaaacac
    97021 gtcttaaatt atcttttagg acacttaaaa attaagtcga aatttactcc agtaaggatt
    97081 gcttttatca atgacgacct ctttactata gacggcttta cataatttta ataaagcttt
    97141 agagccaaag ctgaaggcgg tgggcagcgg cactgtacta tggtaaaaat gttgccgata
    97201 ttcatcctcg cggatgtaca caagtttcct atacccttta aacacaatat ggctgatttc
    97261 ttccacgtac tccttatcct gtttggaata gcggttgctt tgacgggaaa aatttgacat
    97321 acaaatagag gcgtttgtaa aaatggaaac aaatgcattt ttacgaagat tggcgggtaa
    97381 atcggtgtcg tcttggcagc aaataatcat cgaaataaaa cagtgacgat tttggtaaaa
    97441 aaacttttta aaaatttctt ttgtaaaaag tgggtgcagt tcagcggcgc agtcgtctaa
    97501 tattaaaagt aaacgaggat taagattaat atagtttaac gtaaactttt catcctctgt
    97561 aagagataag tttttataca tatgaatgtt ctgtataata atttttttta aaagttgctg
    97621 ataaagagac gtaatctttt cttctttttt ttggtccgtt tgttcagcct ttaagcactc
    97681 cacttttgca atatttttgt tttccttttg ctgtatatcg attggaagtt tatgatacaa
    97741 tgtttttagc atgtcgatgt tgtttactcg actgtaaatg gaggacatca tggtttgccg
    97801 ctgccagatg gcctccaaaa agcgttcagc gcctttgttg tcattttttt tttgcttatc
    97861 agcaagccac aagcggtagt gaattaaagt tggatgtaca aagccctcat acgaacgatt
    97921 tgaaggctcc gagggagcaa ctactaaaat ttgttcaata tggggttgca ggattttcat
    97981 aatatgttta acatacacag ttttgcctgt ttttgagggg ccatatagca cggttgtttt
    98041 gtcgataaaa tgatgtgctt tgaattgtag ttcaggaatt agctttcctg aaggagttgt
    98101 tagggccatc tctatattat tacaattctg cttttgtata taaaatttct ttttcgagtt
    98161 tgttattatt gttgacccac atatccaccc gtatcgtatc atcaggcaca ttgagcattt
    98221 caagcgcatt ttctaactgt ttttttgttt tttccagctg gcttttttca tcgggggtta
    98281 aattttcttt actaagcagc tgcttgattt tttcttcgca gtcatctatg aaatcatact
    98341 ctcgagcttt tttgatattt ccagatgctt tctctagatt ttttagctcc ttaaaggaaa
    98401 gcagtccctt aatcccgctg tctgtgtgaa aggttgaatt atagatggag agccctggag
    98461 catccgggcc agtttcttgt atattttttg cttttttgtg gtaaatggta tttcgtaaaa
    98521 tctcttttcc tatttttaga tcttcctcat gacggtccaa aatccgtttt attatttcat
    98581 tattttgatt aaaatagttg tagcgctctc tgttggcctt aaagcttccc agaagtgtcc
    98641 agttgcctaa ttgaatggat gaaacctctg agaaaatctg gtctttatat ttataataaa
    98701 attcatcaat cttttgctgg ttactactac tatccaccac atcataaata ataaaggcaa
    98761 actctaggtc gggtttttct gggtagatgc tttccgtagc ggcccgcaac tcttcgtaat
    98821 tatcctcaat gtaataattc catttataaa acgtatcctg aggtggaatg tgttgcgaaa
    98881 gatatctagt aatttttgta ttaaagagaa tgggtttaaa tacctttgga ttttcaagca
    98941 tatgttttat gctttggtga agttctatat tttgtaatat gtgggctgct gccctatagc
    99001 cctgtggggt ttgagtgatt gcatcaatat cggcctgaag ctcattaggt acatttaatg
    99061 ttttttgcat gatgtgtaaa gggatgcgct caggatccat taaatcggtg tattctgtgc
    99121 ttgcacaggt gtctgcacaa gtgcttacac aagtgtctac attggtgtct gcacaagtgc
    99181 ttgcacaagt gtctacattg gtgtctgcac aagtatctgc acaagtatct gcacaagtgc
    99241 ttacacaagt gtctgcacaa gtatctgcac aagtgcttgc acaagtgtct acattggtgt
    99301 ctgcacaaat gtctgcacaa gtgcttgcac aagtgtctac attggtgtct gcacaagtgc
    99361 ttgcacaagt gcttgcacaa gtgcttgcac aggtatacgc actttgagca tgaagattag
    99421 gatcaaacac aaaatgttcc cgtaaaaagc tgtcgattgt tgttttagct tccttgcttt
    99481 tctgtgtttg agttttgcag ttgtctgcta tagataaaag tgtatttact accgattcag
    99541 agggaacatc attagtttcc tgtttcaaag tatcaactaa tgttattagc tcgctgagaa
    99601 gcgttttggt cgtgtaggtg ggttttgaat aggagggcat ccattcctgc agagctttga
    99661 agacgtatcc aataaaacta gtcattataa gacgtcgaat atactgctcc cgcaaatttg
    99721 taaaggagca aaaggccacc ctgctatcat ttttaaactg tttataagga tttgtttttt
    99781 gataaagttg cttaagcgtt tcttcggata tttcagtgga gggatcctcc aatacgtttt
    99841 tgagaagctc atcaatatta aattctgcca tatcttaggt ttattatata cgtattaaag
    99901 ctttaatata aggggggtat aacaatggac gaaattatta ataaatacca agctgttgaa
    99961 aaacttttta aagaaattca ggaaggattg gctgcgtatg atcaatacaa gaccttaatt
   100021 agtgaattat tgcactataa taatcatatc aagcaggagt attttaattt tttaatgatt
   100081 atttcacctt atcttattag ggcgcatagc ggagaaacac tgcgaaacaa agtaaataat
   100141 gaaattaaac gtcttatttt ggtcgaaaat atcaatacca aaatatctaa aacgctcgta
   100201 agtgttaatt ttttactaca gaaaaaactt tcagcggatg ggatgaaaac gaaaaacatt
   100261 tggtgcacca ataatcccat gctgcaggta agaacagccc acaacctttt taaacaatta
   100321 tgcgacaccc agtccaaaac tcaatgggta caaactttaa aatacaagga atgcaagtat
   100381 tgtcataccg atatggtatt taacaccacg cagtttgggc tgcaatgtcc taactgcggt
   100441 tgtattcaag agttgatggg aactattttt gacgaaacgc atttttacaa ccatgatggg
   100501 caaaaagcaa agtcaggtat ctttaaccct aaccgtcact atcggttctg gatagaacat
   100561 attcttggta gaaattcaga acaagagttg gggaccaaac aagatccctg tggaaccaag
   100621 gtcttgcaac aactaaaaaa aattattaag cgcgataata aatgcatcgc gcttttgacg
   100681 gtcgaaaata ttcgaaaaat gttaaaagag ataaaccgca cagacttaaa taattgtgtt
   100741 tctcttatat tgcgtaaact taccggagta gggccgcctc aaatatcaga gtcgatttta
   100801 ctacgaggtg agtacatatt tacagaggca attaagatac gggaaaaagt atgtaaaaaa
   100861 gggcgtatta acaggaatta ttacccatat tatatatata aaatttttga cgccattttg
   100921 cccccaaatg ataccacgaa tcgacgtatt ttacaatata ttcatttaca aggaaacgat
   100981 acgctagcta ataatgatag tgagtgggaa tctatctgta tggagcttcc tgaaataaag
   101041 tggaagccca cagatcgaac ccattgcgtt catttttttt aaaaataaag atttttttag
   101101 tttttttatg aaatttttaa aagatgaaat gttcttgtaa cattattttt taggtactgt
   101161 aacgcaacac agctgaacca ttctgaagaa gaagaaagtt aatagcggat gccgatacca
   101221 caagatcagc cgtggtgata gaccccacat aatctgtgtc ccagctaata taaaattctc
   101281 ttgctctgga tacgttaata tgaccgctgg gttggtattc ctcccgtggt ttcaaagcaa
   101341 aggtaatcat catcgcgccc ggatcgtcgg gggttttaat cgaattgcct ccgtagtgga
   101401 agggtatgta agagctgcag aactttgatg gaaatttatc gataagattg ataccgtgag
   101461 cagtaacgga aatgttttta ataataggta atgtgatcgg ataagtaatg ggggtaatat
   101521 cagatatgga tgaacatgca tctggaagag ctgtatctct atcctgaaag cttacctctg
   101581 cgtggtgggt aggctgcata atggcgttaa caacatgtcc gaacttgtgc caatctcggt
   101641 gttgatgagg attttggtcg gaaatattcc aggtgggttt taatcctata aacatatatt
   101701 cgatgggcca tttaagagca gacattagtt tttcatcgtg atggttattg ttcgtgtggg
   101761 tcacctgcgt tttatggaca cgtatcaggg aaaatcgaac gcgttttaca aaaagattgt
   101821 gtatttcagg ggttacaaac aggttattga tgtaaagctc attattcgtg agcgagattt
   101881 cactaatgac tcctgggata aaccatggtt taaagcggat gttgcgtcta ctggggcgcc
   101941 caggtataaa acgtgactgg cggataaaaa gtccgggaaa ttcattcacc aaatcctttt
   102001 gcgatgcaag ctttatggtg ataaagcgct cgccgaaggg aatggatacc gagggaatag
   102061 caaggttcac gttctcatta aaccaaaagc gcagcttaat ccagagcgca agagggggct
   102121 gatagtattt aggggtttga ggtccattac agctgtaatg aacattacgt cttatgtcca
   102181 gatacgttgc gtccgtaata ggggtaatat cttgtttacc tgctgtttgg atattgtggg
   102241 agttctcggg aaaatgctgt gaaagaaatt tcgggttggt atgggtgcat gttcgctgcg
   102301 tatcattttc atcggtaaga ataggtttgc tctggtgcgg cttgtgcata tcttgaacgt
   102361 tgcataggag agggccactg gttccctcca ccgatacctc ctggccaacc aagtgcttat
   102421 atccagtcat tttatctcct gggatgcaaa atttacgcac aagcgttgta acatccgaac
   102481 tatattcgtc cagggagttt ccatttacat cgaatcttac attttcataa agccgttctc
   102541 cggggtattc gcagtagtaa accaagtttc ggtacgcatt ctttgtgccg ggcacaatgg
   102601 gcctcccaaa aggatccaca agcgtgtaaa cggcgccctc caaaggtgtt tggttgtccc
   102661 agtcatatcc gttgcgagga aacgtttgaa gctgaccatg ggcccccatc tgggatgagc
   102721 cctgaatcgg agcatcctgc caggaggaat gacacgcgcc caatatatgg tggcctacca
   102781 tatcatggaa aaagtctccg tactggggaa taccaaaggt aagcttgttg cccaatgtgg
   102841 gggtacccgt atgtggacgt actttattgt attcaaaccc tattgggacg taaggcttaa
   102901 aatgtgcgtt aaaatgcacc atatgtgttt cttcgatttg actcaaagtg ggttcggggt
   102961 cgggtttccc ataacttttg ttaacatttt taatgttaga gatcctgcta ttaagtaagt
   103021 cttgggccaa aatgatcttg tcggccttcc catcgttagc aataagacaa aaagctcctc
   103081 ctgatgccat atataatgtt ataaaaataa tttattgttt ttattaaata tggcggttta
   103141 tgcgaaggac cttgataata acaaagagtt aaaccaaaaa ttgatcaacg atcagcttaa
   103201 aattattgac acgcttttgc tggcagaaaa aaaaaacttt ttggtgtacg aactacctgc
   103261 ccattttgac ttttcctccg gcgacccttt gggcagtcag cgcgacattt actatgccat
   103321 cataaaaagt ctcgaggagc gcggatttac tgtcaaaata tgtatgaagg gagaccgcgc
   103381 ccttcttttc atcacctgga aaaaaataca atccattgag atcaacaaaa aagaagaata
   103441 tctgcgcatg cacttcatac aagacgaaga gaaagcgttt tattgtaaat ttttagagtc
   103501 tagatgagct tttacgtaat gttgtacagt attatatata tgtcttgtaa gcatttgttg
   103561 taaagtaata agtaaaagat aaataaaaat gactattaaa ataaagccca aaccattaaa
   103621 aatattttta tctgttagat ttaatttaat aaacggctca tggaatgcgt gatgggccgc
   103681 tgtattgaat gccgccgcat gaggggctgc tgcattgaat gccgctgtat gaggggccgt
   103741 tgcattgaat gccgccgcat ggggcgcggc atttgctcgc atgtaaggat cgtgatgggt
   103801 tgagtcatca tcccagtaat aatcgccatc tttatctagc tgaattgtat accccattta
   103861 tatatcactt attatttttt tttaatgttt catgaatttc attataggcg gtgaaaggat
   103921 cctcaggccc cttctgtaaa agattataca gatcctcaga tgctttatgt ttcgtacgaa
   103981 ttaaggcggg gtataataaa agagagggcc ccagttctaa acaaatttta cttagcgggc
   104041 tcatattttg cacaaagttt cccacgactt gcgatgtttc ataacgcatt ttaaagagct
   104101 ttatcataaa agtgttatga aggccggtgt agtctggtct atagttaaga aaggggattt
   104161 ctctagtgcc gtcaaacacg atctcgagcc ctctagcaag tccgatcaaa atttcttcag
   104221 caatggaaga gtatctaatt cctacattac gaagcgtaag catttctatg gcatcatcta
   104281 tttcctgcat agaggaatct attgtaggaa ttttaatacc atctgtgctg atttgttcat
   104341 ttccgagata ggtaagcaac atattaattt tttctagttt tactagctta gtcttacgat
   104401 cataatcatg ttctttttta taaaaggagt tgggatcacc gttggaccgt agatggttaa
   104461 tcaggcggtc tacttgcttc gtgctaggtt taatactttt ttcactatac tcgctttcag
   104521 catagttatg tttacgatct cttttagaaa taactgtttt ttgagatgtc tcagactctg
   104581 catatttttt tctatgcgta gaaagggaat aactgtgtat gcggtcatgt cgtgaactac
   104641 tgctgcgtgc agggcctcgg cgtgttctac cgctgcgcac actgtcatct cgcacactgc
   104701 catttcgtat actgccatgt cgcatactgc cgctgcatac actctcacta catatactgt
   104761 cagtacatac gctgtcgcgg cttatgacat cgctgcctcc acgcgagggt tttttagata
   104821 taacactatg tgcggagtca agcgaaaatt cagggtcatt aaagttaata cccaatgact
   104881 ttgccagtcc gttaagttcc tcatcaaaat gatcggtggg aaaattttgc tgcttaccca
   104941 tgacttgttt ttcaagttcc tctaaattag cttgctcatt tatatggaga ttattcataa
   105001 gtgtagtaat cccagcaaga tttgctcctt ctaaaaatgt ggtatcctcc attagatata
   105061 ctatactatt taaaaagctt ttaaataaaa atgtctttgg aagaaatgct ttcttcaagg
   105121 gtgtgtagct cagatacaaa cgcctcctca gaaagttttc cgccatattc tttcctcatc
   105181 gtataggaga gcgccggcct aatgtaggaa atccactgag aagtgaaaaa acggtacaac
   105241 atatttagca gctcgcgggc ctcccacctt ttgggctccg tatagtgcaa atcaatataa
   105301 gaggcagcgc atgaaaagct gcaaaagttc ccgagaacgc ccatctcaat ctctcctcgc
   105361 tcattttcac gcatataggt gggcacgaat ttcgggacag tcttgaaata aagatgacac
   105421 gtccagcatt taaagctaga atgggtaacc catttggaaa cactggtgaa tacggaggga
   105481 agcttttttt cgacctcggc ttcatcgcca ttcgtattta atgcgtcggt agtgtttttt
   105541 ttggattgca agcattcttc gatggtaatt ccagataaat ataaaatatt aggacaatta
   105601 gtttccataa ttttgatagt tatttttata caacatggat ttaattaaag ataaatggag
   105661 gacgaaacgg aattgtgttt tcggtcaaac agggttacga ggcttgaaat gtttgtgtgc
   105721 acatacgggg gaaaaattag cagccttgca tgttcgcata tggagttaat taagctattg
   105781 caaatcgccg agccggtgaa ggcgttgaac tgcaactttg gccaccagtg cctaccgggc
   105841 tacgaatctt taataaagac tccgaaaaaa agcaaaaaca tgttgcgccg tccgcgtaaa
   105901 acagaaggcg atggaacctg cttcaatagc gccattgaag cttctatttt gtttaaagac
   105961 aagatgtata aactaaaatg ctttcctagc accggagaaa ttcaggtccc gggcgtcatt
   106021 tttccagatt ttgaagacgg aaaaaacatc atacaacagt gggtagaatt cttgcaacat
   106081 caacctattg aaaaaaaggt acagatcatt gaatttaaaa cgattatgat taattttaag
   106141 tttcaaataa actcggtgtc tccccgcgtc atcattcatt taaaaaaatt tgcggccttg
   106201 ttggaacaaa tacccactcc atatcccata cgtgaaataa agcctccatt agaagactca
   106261 aaagtgtccg caaaatttat ggtcagtccg ggaaaaaaag tacgcatcaa tgtttttctt
   106321 aaaggtaaga taaatatttt aggctgcaac acgaaggaat ccgcggagac catttatgcg
   106381 tttttgaaag atcttatcag cgtacattgg caagaaattt tgtgcgtgtt accggtaccc
   106441 gactagagaa tattttcatt aataaggtaa tcagcgatgc taaaaagaat aacaagaaaa
   106501 ataccctgaa gaactatgcc aaagtaggta ggttttctgc atgtaacggc atggttaaaa
   106561 ttgctaatga tgtagtccac aaaggcattg ctcaatacca ctaaaaatag taaaaaaagg
   106621 atcagtgctc tttttatatc catatacttt aaaacttatt ttttacgcta ataatttcct
   106681 gcggccgcat tataaactgt aggtcatcta taacgcccag tcctgttaaa agtagagtac
   106741 tatgttttaa aggatttaaa atgtccgccg cgagaatgtt aatataattt tcaaaatggt
   106801 ttacaggaat gcgtaaacgt tttttttcgc actgcggctg ctttagggtc gaatactggc
   106861 aggaggtata tatattaata agaccgcggt cgatggtttc aatatcttca tagaattcaa
   106921 tgcgcggcgt caaaagtttt ttaaggtatt gacataactc atcatacgtg taggattgga
   106981 gaggcgaaag aaggatgcgg tcaaagttaa aaacattttt ttgaagaacc tttaaagcat
   107041 ggtccgcacc cgtggtttcc agaatatgct ttattctatg aatgtcattt aaatcaacaa
   107101 agtctgatag ctttgtgtag aactcggtga ccgagtttat tttctggaaa tcggtttttt
   107161 gaaaaagatc ttcaatgtgt ttgcgggttg tgttgctttg cagtccatac aagacatcaa
   107221 aaaattcaat caacaaaaac ttatacaaat gattcatata aaaagctttg ttggccttat
   107281 cctgatgagg gtatggttcc tccaggggat acaaaatggc ttggtctata tccctaggat
   107341 caatggtcaa tgttgcgatg ggaagctttt ccagcgtagc gggaagagtt tgggttggag
   107401 cgtagtaaaa gtatagccca gtttttccct ctgaaagaaa gcccacaaat tcttttttca
   107461 tgttttgcag caccgccgag ggtatgattt cgtactgttt aaaatgtttg ttgaaaaggc
   107521 gaataaattt ccaggtttct tcaaagcttg caatatcggt gggccgaaga tcaaagtcaa
   107581 tgggaatgtc gtcatgaatg taggacgata gtcttatggg aaaataaata gggcgatcgg
   107641 tgtctgagac gatcagtaaa gcataacaaa agttatgcct gttgataagt tttttagtaa
   107701 ccgtgtagcc gggaatgttt ttcacgtcat ggatatccca ccagccatcc ttacacataa
   107761 actcgctcat agaatggatg acctccatca cagggtcctc ctcggtaaaa atatactggg
   107821 cctcactgtt tttcagaaat cttttttgct gggtcatggc catgggatag atcccttcat
   107881 tcgtgtcaaa gataatggct atcttcttcg atgggctaag aattttttgt attgtgctgg
   107941 gagacacctc gaactcgatg tccccctgtt tatctttaaa aaagacacag tggaggtcgt
   108001 agcatatggc aacaagatcc agaaagatgt cctgccatgc ggtgtcccat tgaagcagtt
   108061 ggtttttttg ttcaacaaag gtttgtagga taaagtttgc cagctccgcg ccgctggaaa
   108121 acatgttgcc ggccccgttc cccaaaatat agtactgcgg cgtattggcc gcctttgcaa
   108181 tttcaacggc aagggccttg ggagcaagat ccaaaattcg agcaagggaa taaaaaagcc
   108241 cggcattgct aattccgagc atggtctgct ccacccccac aatgcaaaaa atgtcgggct
   108301 cttttatcgt attagaaaac agttcatctg ctatttggtg gggtagaaag gcaatccggt
   108361 tcaccggtat tttttttcca taggacaagg tgtgacgcga tgtttgtgta ttaagatcct
   108421 ccaggtcttg ttctacaaac gtgtgcttag tgaggcaggt attattaata tagaaccgct
   108481 ttgtgcctag cagggccttc gtcttttggc agcacggcag acagtaattt agggggtggc
   108541 ggccttctag taggcttaga tgagggtagt caggatgcgg gcagctatag taggcaggta
   108601 ccccctccgt gaaattccaa tactttacta gctccttgcg tttggctggc ggcatggatt
   108661 tcacctcggc ctctgagtaa atgacgggtg gccgtggatg ctggcatagg acggagtaaa
   108721 ccgttgcctg cgtgtcatac ttgcgcagat catacaagtc ggggtcctgt tcctgaagcg
   108781 cacgtagctg agaggctccc tttccttgtt gtttatcgtg caattgagag agtttgttaa
   108841 ccataatttt gtcaggcccg gtaatcaggt tatccaaaaa cacaaataag taaacccaaa
   108901 gatagttaaa ctcttcctgg gtaatgttaa acatttctat tttgatatcg gtgaccctat
   108961 ggtagatgcg aatattgcgg ccgccgtaga ttgtttccca ccgggccgca acgtttgtgt
   109021 caaagaggta ggcatacgtg ttttggagca acgcaacgtt gatgtccatt ttgcggcctg
   109081 gaccggagga aataatgatc atccgctcga tttcgtgggg atcatacgaa taaatcccct
   109141 ttttaaataa aaaattatag accccagttt gctggaggcc ccgcacggaa ataattcctg
   109201 cttgctcata ttttcgccaa cgacttttca gctcggtaaa tcccttgcta gaaagcgtat
   109261 agggccaaaa ggtagacacc gacatggagc tgatagaaat ttggatgtcc tcgttggagg
   109321 gaaggggcag gctccctcca cggggaaacg cagcaggccc catatcatta attgtatgaa
   109381 taatagggtt tataaaatta tttagggtag acaccacgga gttaaagtcg tggcgctcgt
   109441 tttctgacca attgctttcg ataaagtagt gcccgttgtt ttgaatggta agaataaagg
   109501 cctttttatt gatatagcgt attaaaataa cggtggggac acggaatgtt ttattactga
   109561 atttttcagg ctccgtggag gttatatgat gtttggaaac cacggtggga cctgttttac
   109621 tataaaagaa caccaccagc tgaggaatat caggagtggc tggaaatagg tcgaaaacat
   109681 tgcgcacatt aatttgaata tttacgaggg gcgaaatttt gatcattgcc gaggtaacgg
   109741 ccaacgtgcc gcgtgttagt ttattcccct cgtacttggc aacgacctgt tgcgctctgg
   109801 cgtacgtaaa gtttattagt ttttgttcaa ggagaagcct ctttttaaga ctggtcaaag
   109861 atggagaaag agcaggatac tgtttttcca tttgtaaggg agactgtatc agtagtttaa
   109921 aggcatcggg ggaaagaaga ggccaatact tcataataag gccgtaatag agtaagtcaa
   109981 attggtaatt atcctctatg gcaatggaga tttggcgccg catgggggcc acgagcgtgt
   110041 tgaggtctgc cacaaagatg tgatgaatgt tttttatgag ctggaagctg tcgagcgctt
   110101 ccacatagag ctcatctttt tgactttcca tcgttgcgtc gatgtttagg ccacccactt
   110161 gttgaaactc ctttttgtag tcacgaatat ctagcgccac cccgctaccg cttaacatta
   110221 ggcgatacgt tacctgaagc gcgttgtttt gaaaaaagaa aatgtgttgt ctataagggg
   110281 gaacccctgt ggcaacgtaa attttttctc ggatgtcttt aaaggtatct tcaggaaaaa
   110341 tactatactc gctatacacc gtctcaattt ctggcatcat cacgtttgtc tcctcgccac
   110401 tatcctccac aaaaagtttt tcaaactcat ctaaatcgtc gctatcccca cccacgacgt
   110461 attgcgaaag ctttttctcc caatctttgc cgtaaaaatt ttgtaaaatt tctttatcct
   110521 taggggttcg ctgtaggtct ttgtggcagg cctgtaacac gtttgcagga acggatccca
   110581 aaaaaataaa cgtcttcgtg tactcatttt ctgcaggatt ataaagagta actcgtagag
   110641 gatttgttaa aaagtcgttg tgaaattcca ttcatatata agattctgtc gtatttggta
   110701 tatgaaatat acctggtata ggaaataaaa tttaaaataa aaaacagata atatctatca
   110761 tggaccgttc tgagattgtt gcacgggaaa atccggtgat tacccaacgg gttacaaatc
   110821 tcctacgaac caatgctcct ctactattca tgcccattga tatccatgaa gtacgatatg
   110881 gagcctacat gctcttcatg tatggttccc tcgaaaacgg ttacaaagca gaagtaagga
   110941 ttgaaaacat cccagttttc tttgacgtac agattgagtc tgataacaca aatcagcttt
   111001 ttttaaagtc gctgctggcg gctgaaaata ttacgtatga acggctagag acgctgaccc
   111061 agcgcccagt aatggggtat cgcgagaagg aaaaagagtt tgcgccgtac attcgaatat
   111121 tttttaaaag cttatatgag cggcgaaagg cgattactta cctgaacaat atgggttaca
   111181 acacggccgc ggacgacaca acctgttact accgaatggt ttcccgagag ttaaaactgc
   111241 ctcttacaag ttggatacag cttcagcaat atacctatga gcctcgcggc ttggtacaca
   111301 ggttttcagt aacccctgaa ggtcttgttt cctatcagga tgatgtcccc acagaccaca
   111361 gcatcgtaat ggcctacgat atagaaacct atagccctat taagggaacc gtcccggacc
   111421 caaatcaggc aaacgacgtg gtgttcatga tatgcatgcg cattttttgg attcactcca
   111481 cagagcctct agcaagcacg tgcatcacca tggcaccctg taaaaaatcc tcagagtgga
   111541 ccaccatcgt atgttcctct gaaaaaaatt tgctgttaag ctttgctgaa cagtttagcc
   111601 gctgggctcc ggatatatgc acggggttta atgattctcg gtacgactgg ccctttatcg
   111661 tcgaaaaatc catgcagcac ggtattctcg aagaagtctt taacaaaatg agccttttct
   111721 ggccccaaaa gctggatacc attctaaaat gctattatgt gaaggaaaag agagtcaaaa
   111781 tctcggccga aaaatctatc atttcctcct ttttgcatac ccctggatgc ctgcccattg
   111841 atgtccgcaa catgtgcatg cagctttacc ctaaagccga aaaaacaagt ctaaaagcgt
   111901 ttttagagaa ttgtgggtta gattcgaaga tagacctgcc gtaccatctc atgtggaagt
   111961 attatgaaac gcgagacagt gaaaagatgg ccgacgtggc ctactactgc attatagatg
   112021 cccagcgctg tcaggacctt ctggtgcgcc acaatgttat cgccgatcgc agagaggtag
   112081 gaatcttgtc atacacctcg ttgtatgact gtatctacta cgcgggaggg cacaaggtat
   112141 gcaatatgct tattgcctac gccatccatg atgagtacgg ccgcattgcc tgcagcacca
   112201 ttgctcgggg taagcgggaa cacggaaaat atcccggcgc ctttgtgatt gaccccgtta
   112261 aagggcttga acaggataaa cccaccaccg gcctcgactt tgcgtcgcta tacccctccc
   112321 tcatcatggc ctacaacttt tcgccagaaa aatttgtagc ctctcgggat gaggcaaata
   112381 gcctcatagc taagggcgag tctcttcact acgtctcctt tcacttcaat aaccgtctag
   112441 tagaaggatg gtttgtgcgg cataataacg ttcctgataa aatgggattg tacccaaaag
   112501 tactcattga tctacttaat aaacgaaccg ctcttaaaca agagcttaaa aaactaggtg
   112561 aaaagaagga atgtatccat gaatcccatc ctgggtttaa ggaactacag ttccgccatg
   112621 ccatggtaga cgcgaaacaa aaggcattga aaattttcat gaacactttt tacggcgagg
   112681 cgggtaacaa tttgtcaccc ttctttctgc ttcctctggc cggaggagtc accagttcgg
   112741 gtcaatataa tcttaaactc gtctataact ttgttatcaa caaaggttac ggaatcaagt
   112801 acggcgacac cgactcgtta tacattacat gcccggatag tctttataca gaggtaacag
   112861 acgcatactt aaatagtcaa aaaacaataa aacattatga gcaactctgt catgaaaagg
   112921 tgcttctgtc catgaaggcc atgtctacac tatgcgctga ggtgaatgaa tacctgcgac
   112981 aagataatgg taccagttat ctacgtatgg cctacgagga agtactcttc cccgtttgct
   113041 ttacaggcaa gaaaaaatat tacggcattg ctcatgtaaa cacacccaat tttaatacaa
   113101 aagaattatt catccgcgga atagatatca ttaagcaggg tcaaacaaaa ctcaccaaaa
   113161 cgataggtac gcgaattatg gaagaatcca tgaaactgcg ccgccctgag gaccatcgcc
   113221 cgcctcttat tgaaatcgtt aaaacggttt taaaggatgc tgtggttaac atgaaacagt
   113281 ggaattttga agactttatc caaacagatg cgtggagacc ggacaaagac aacaaagcag
   113341 tccaaatctt tatgtctcgc atgcacgctc ggcgtgagca actaaaaaaa cacggcgccg
   113401 ccgcaacatc gcaatttgct gagcccgagc cgggagaacg cttctcctac gttatcgtgg
   113461 aaaaacaggt gcaatttgat atccaaggcc accgcacaga caccaccaga aagggagaca
   113521 aaatggaata cgtctctgaa gcaaaggcta aaaatcttcc aatcgatata ttgttttata
   113581 tcaataacta tgttctaggc ctgtgcgcga gattcattaa tgaaaatgaa gagtttcagc
   113641 cccccggcaa cgtcagcaat aaggacgaat acgcccagcg ccgagccaaa tcctacctgc
   113701 aaaaattcgt gcaatccatt catcctaaag acaagtctgt cattaagcaa ggcattgttc
   113761 atcgacagtg ctacaaatac gttcatcaag aaatcaaaaa aaaaataggc atctttgccg
   113821 atctttataa agaatttttt aacaatacca caaaccccat cgaaagcttt attcaaagca
   113881 ctcagtttat gatacattac tttgatgaag aacaaaaagt aaaccattca atgaaaaaaa
   113941 tggttgagca gcgtactact ttggctggta acccggctgg taacccggct ggtaacccag
   114001 ccagcaatgc gctgatgcgg gctatattta cgcagttgat tacggaagaa aaaaaaattg
   114061 tacaagcctt atacaataag ggggacgcaa tacacgacct tctctcctat atcattaaca
   114121 atataaacta caaaattgcc acatttcaga cgaagcagat gttgacgttc gagctttcca
   114181 gtactcatgt agaactgcta ttaaaactaa acaaaacgtg gcttattttg gtgggaattc
   114241 atgtagcaaa aaaacatctg catactcttt tgggtttatc taacaatgaa ccgccgtcta
   114301 agacattcat tcagcaagct atagaggaag aatgtggcag tattaaacca tcttgctacg
   114361 actttatttc ctaatatttt ttaagaaact ctttaaacaa atccttcgcg tgctcaaagg
   114421 tcttaaaccc atggccctta tgattcgcca aaaaagcggt ttcatcaaga ttttctaaac
   114481 cttttacgga tgaagaaata aggtgttcag cctcgtttgc ccattttcta tgattttttt
   114541 tcacctcggg ttctagatct gttttctcca tatactcatt gtggtcatat ttttttttgg
   114601 gaggaggcgg agtgggtgga ggaatgggtg gaggaagtac acccggattt cccgcttcag
   114661 tcgttttata ataaaataga agcataatac aaagaataag aattatcgca aataggataa
   114721 ccagtgtccc agtcgagggc attttgttat ataagtaacg ttttttttta ttttttataa
   114781 ttcgaatgaa gaactatgat ggatatgtct tttattcaag acatttatta tactcaaagg
   114841 catttcatca tactcaaggg catttcatta tactcaaggg cattttatta tactgtgaat
   114901 tagaaactat aaaattcgga tatcgctatc atactgttta tctgagaagg tctcactggg
   114961 tcctgtaatg gagaacccat actctgtaat gctggggttt ataatgtggt cggggctgac
   115021 aagcacattt ctaaattgcg agagttctag gtttagacgc agtcgcaata gtcgctgtat
   115081 atttgtaata aatattagat tgcgaatgag acgagtgtca aagcgatcct ttccgatttg
   115141 tattaaggca ggcttttgta ttccaacgcc cacctgttta acgattgacc agggtccttc
   115201 ttcctgattt tgttccgcga tataagtgag aacactgttt tctgtatatg aggtgggata
   115261 tcgtatatta cctggtgcca ttccaacagg tgggtgtgca attcgagctg tacgaggacc
   115321 caaccatcgt ggatttctat aaacatattg ttctagcgta tctaaaaagt ccttaaggtt
   115381 atttacgagt atcatgaagg gtgctatcaa aatgggtgga tggtttataa ccattgtcat
   115441 aaaccattga agcgcttcaa tatcattttg taattgttga cggggaacgg gggcaggtat
   115501 tccacgtcta ttaaacaaag cagttaattg tgcagcggct gtttgggcgg taataatttg
   115561 tattaaaggt atcatcgaat tgccgccttg cccagcattt cctataagat cgattaagtc
   115621 ggttatttga cctcgatatt gttgtcccca gttttgcacg gcagcgatga tttcagggat
   115681 tacattattt tgaatttcag gcgtttgtaa tagattatct acttctcttc gtgtatcttc
   115741 aagttgagtt ctaaatgcat ttaactcatc tataatttgg tttctatcaa taacatttct
   115801 taaacctcga accgtttcag ctaatcgtat ggtacggaca acttcgtgta aagcctgatt
   115861 tatgtatatt gacatgggat gcccccatcg ctcacggccg cgttgaatac ccgcggccaa
   115921 acccgggcct gcctcatcat agtcaaactg tgtgggatac aggcttccaa ataacacttt
   115981 attgaaaatt tgatcggaaa gaaacttagg gcggcccatg ttcagtgcat tgtctcctct
   116041 aaagatgcgt gacatgtatc cggcattgcc cctggatagc aactcattcc catactggga
   116101 aatagagact gtaacataag gatttataag gagttttaac ataaattctc gcgtattcat
   116161 ggggggacga ttcggaatat ttaatactac tgcaacatct ggctgaggag ccccggtgtc
   116221 tagcgaacgt accttttcgg ccgaaatgcc gtacataaga caagcaattt cttcaaagct
   116281 atagtcgtag ttgtaaatat tggcaagtgg tatagaccgc atcagcgcat ttacattgat
   116341 aggcataata ttcatatcaa acaagttaaa tatgcgctca cgctctctat tagagcctag
   116401 agagcgtgtt tggcttttcg gtgatactat tttgtgaata ttattgattt gctcctcttg
   116461 gtaagagctt tccacgaagg aaatcacatc ttgcaatgtt ttacgaagcg aatacactgc
   116521 attcattcct attcccgctg ttataatggg tttatcatct ctgttctcac taataagatt
   116581 aaccccacca aaagtatttt cattgtacgt catcactgtt ttaaaactac ggatatttat
   116641 gataaaccgg agagcctgaa tggcgtggat ataaaagtgt tcaaaacgcg tgggagtaat
   116701 ttgttcgcga gcaactacag tttcattata gtttttcatg ataagctgta ccccgggcat
   116761 atctgaaagt tgtaccggat catttcccag taattttctt gtaccgtata ggattttaaa
   116821 ctcgggggag ccactttcaa ggttcgggta aagaagagga tcatatacct cattattctc
   116881 cattcttagg tcacgcaaat aatagagtga aagtgaaaat ggcatgagag gttccttatt
   116941 atatcgggac atatagtttt gaatgaagtg ttcttctgtt tcaagataga tgggatgatc
   117001 ggtaagctca tgtaggacct ccatggcaga gtttgctagg gtaagggagc ctctaatgac
   117061 gccgttaatc actgcaatca atcgttttcg cacaatatcg ttggtgttat tttgcgcgtc
   117121 tcctagaggc ataagggtaa tatcggggcg aaatacgctc ccaatacctc gcagggccgc
   117181 ctgaccgatg gatagtcctg tattgggaac attgatatta ttatagtaaa taatagcatc
   117241 attattggct cctaagagtg ccataagatt aggacgagcc agttggactt tagtgtattg
   117301 tataaattgt tttaaaagct ccccctggct aataagaata ttaaacattt tgttatatag
   117361 tggaagattg gctctataat tttctttaag gtaaatagga atttctgtta acgtagaaat
   117421 aagatgctga ctcaggcctt ggcggttggt atccttaatt aaccgctgaa gcatgagtcc
   117481 caaagacaga agaagcaccg actgctctgt gggatcgccc ctatggccaa aggcgatgtt
   117541 atcgcgtgct aggtcggggt gagcataccc cagctccatc actgcctggc taaaatttcc
   117601 attagcgaag gcattgataa gatttagata tatttttccg ctgggagcgt cataaaaccg
   117661 ggcaatgtac gaggctacga gctggttgaa caccatcatc atgctacgat tatttcgaat
   117721 accatagtct gatccatata gacgataacg tcgaagatta tttgcggcat tattgacatt
   117781 ggcataggct ctaggtgcag gcgctacagc ggtccagaag ctaagagcat tttcctcctg
   117841 ggcgttattg gtacgaatga gattagagag tctaaagtct cctagtgcca cctgctctac
   117901 acggagtcca gagttgttat ccaaagcatc gtaaaacacg agtctactga atactctccc
   117961 gtattgttca tagcgctcag aaagttcggg attattattt atttgaatat tagctgcgtc
   118021 tcttctttgc gccccacctc gaagatgtag tacattataa ggctttgtaa gcaagatgta
   118081 ggttttatta atgatttggt taaccccctc caggcccaat tcaccgccag gaagcggcct
   118141 tcctccggca tcggtgggtg gtttaataag cttgtcaatc aaatgttctt ccaaccaata
   118201 aaatgagcct ggattggatc tattttcata gtattgaata atgtttttat caatatgcgg
   118261 gcgtagaaga tcaagaaaat acttggtgtc agccatcaaa gaatcaatta aggaaataag
   118321 acctgtaaaa tctaaatgca catgagcggt gctagtttcg ggaaagcgaa cttgaaccaa
   118381 tttgttaaag ctagaggtca tttcgaaaat attggtcagc aggagctgca tgattcgctg
   118441 attgtctacc aaatatcttg cggccaactc ttgttccgga cgaattcctc caccagcagg
   118501 aatacccaca tattgttcaa tccaggcaaa aagagtctct gtagttagat tttggtcttg
   118561 gggtagagtc ggatcggtcg taggatcagg gtacaccata gaaagtcgcg catcgtttgc
   118621 cttaatgacc aatcccggat ttctaatctc agagatgtcc ccgtgtcttc ttcccagcca
   118681 gtcaataaga ttggcatggt tcacgttggc ggcctgcgtc tctcgtaacc attcgacaat
   118741 gcttttttga atcatatcca gatctaaagc cttaatatta ttacgaaagg tattaaggag
   118801 cacgtaaata gcactcaata agttaagacc tgtaataacg gtttcgtgaa acagaaatat
   118861 tttgttaaca tctgtatccg ctagcgactc agagccctga ataagttttg aaacgatttg
   118921 aattttgtcg gtgtgctcct ttttaagttc atttgtggcc tgctgaatga gttcctggta
   118981 ggaaactttt cctaattctt gttgcagact aggatcttca aacatttcac taagctgttt
   119041 cctaaatttt tgtaccaagt cccactggga gttgggctgc agcattcctg tttggacatc
   119101 cacggaatct atattgtata gtgccgggcg ccacttgggg gtgggctgag atgaaggacc
   119161 aataaaccta tcggagggaa gtaattgcga agattgtgta tagccgtcct catctggaag
   119221 aatggagtag ttggtttgat tcatcattcc aaagtcattc atggttcgcg cttcctgaac
   119281 aatgcgttga aatttttccc actcggtgcg tgtaatgaca ccgaacctgc ggtttatttc
   119341 atttacaaag tggataagcg cctttttgac cgcttcttgt tcgccatact ccaagttaaa
   119401 gtgttggtaa atgacgttta tttctttaat aagctggcga atttcggttt ctgagtagtc
   119461 accaatatta ataagctcaa taggacgcat aaagataacg cgaataagtc ctgaaaagat
   119521 tccctccagt tcgggtagca tcgagatttg cacattttca tctctgaagg aaaacagttt
   119581 ttggtaaaat tcggcgagtc gggggaggcg gaagtaaagc cccgctgcct cgggaatcac
   119641 ctcgggctct agctcatcgg cacctcccag gatcatacgc gtgggtataa gtttgtacac
   119701 gggctcgggt cgttcaaaca tgtcgtaaat gcctaacaca ataaaaatct tagcagccat
   119761 acttttaagc atgaaggtga agaagacgtc ctcagtttcc catcgggttg atagggcgtc
   119821 gttgactctc acagtagaga ggtagacccg ctgagatgcc tcctcggcag tctgtgcaag
   119881 cgctaccctt tgtcctccaa tttgtgtttg atttagattt ttgagtccca cggaaagtgc
   119941 ggaatgttga atatattcaa gcaaggtttt ataaatttgc aaaggcgaca tgggcaccgt
   120001 ttgccgcagc tcctctcctc cgagcatgtc cccgatccga gcaaaggcat tgatgatatt
   120061 tttaagcgcc tgaaagttgg agagagagcg cccgataagg tcgcgaatgt ttttggcctg
   120121 gcttgctctg acgggacgga gggtaccgac gccccgtccc tgctggattt cagccgcaac
   120181 tttttcgtag tagtggcccg caggagcatt atccgtaaag acgttggagt cattgcctgc
   120241 ggaggtcgga aaactttcaa agacctgtgc aagagtgtcc cctgttgcct ccgtgaacca
   120301 tcgtcctata atgcgcaccc catccagcat ctgctggact gtttggatag aatctatgtt
   120361 gtttacaaat gttttggtaa tgtttttaag gtaaaggtcc agcccttcca gagctcgata
   120421 gaaccggcgt tttacgtcat actccagctc gatggcgctt atagttgcct tccagtctac
   120481 ttcctgagcg cctccagggt ttgggcctac gtgtcctctg gcaaggtcta cagccggaga
   120541 attaatgcgc gcattttttt ccgtatccaa ctgcatgagg cgtcccgcaa tagcgtctcc
   120601 gagaatggtg gcatagtttt cctcgtagga ttgaaactcc tgtttgttat gcgttaaatt
   120661 ggagtaaatc tgggccacat agtagtaata cataaaagtg ttaattgcct ggttgaggtc
   120721 aacctgcgac cgcgcggcct tgctgagccc gagctcctcc accgttaggg cagcaccgcc
   120781 tacctttgta cactcacagt cctccccacc cccatacttt ttttgcacga tatcggtata
   120841 aaaatcaata atctgcagca agcgaaagca ggagtcataa agatttttaa aattagggtc
   120901 ggttttagcc aactcctcta aaacattttt cacaagcgta agctgtatca agaaggtttc
   120961 gcgttcttcc cgtgcggccg cgttattata aaaaccgata aggcttaggt caagcgcgat
   121021 ggtgcccata tcattaatgc gcgagagagc atctcgaagc ttcgttatgt tcggcgtcaa
   121081 ggcaatttcc ttaacgagtt tcatgcctat ttttttcaca ttttccaaaa agtcgttata
   121141 ggcctgtgtg cttttgttca aaaattccat gaggatgtgc tttctatcca gtctttgcgc
   121201 ttccatcctt ttatcaagtg gcgttttctc ctcatcgccc ccctttttgg cacaattgtt
   121261 ctcaaggatt ttatggcgtt cgttaaaggt ctgtcgcaat aggttcacgg ctttttcaaa
   121321 ctcggcaatg ttttctgctg agacaaggcc actaaatctt ttgaggtcaa gctccttatc
   121381 aaactccgcc cagtttttgc tatgaaggta ctgttcaacc ttgagtccta ctcgttgaag
   121441 agccttatta attttattcg caacagtcgc ggcaatgcct agattacaaa gtgtgtacga
   121501 aagtactttt ccgaaatttt tggttcctaa gacactattt gtatcattta aaattttaat
   121561 aatatccact tcatccgtct tcagtttatc aagttccttt tgggtgggcg ttaagatatt
   121621 gtcaatgaaa ttggttaaaa tgttgatttg caggttttgt tcatttaaaa gtcgacgata
   121681 tactgcttca atcatggtga ccgcattaat gacttcctcg ttgggggctg ctttggttac
   121741 ctccgtcacc atgcgctcgt gaagttgctt aatggcgtcg cttaacagtt tgatgttttc
   121801 aagtgtattt tctatactgc cgtgtacatc aagatactcc gcgcgcagtc cgtgcgttag
   121861 ggagttgatg tacagaacta tttgtcggca tatactggcg gccccttcgg tggtatctat
   121921 gagcttatcc tgacctaaat caataaattc ctggttaatg gcgtctgcaa tcattttaca
   121981 gatggtctcc tgtttttccg cattttttac aaaagtggag ccggctcgag gatcgggcag
   122041 ttgttttttg atatctttaa gaatatcttc gatgggctgc tttgtgtcca ctttgaaccc
   122101 tattttggaa atcgccttga taatcccctc gataatccgc agctttgctt tactcgatac
   122161 ggagtctatg tgataatctt taatgtgttg tacgggattt ttgtcccccc cgccattaaa
   122221 atatcctcct ccagaaaaag aacgagtttg tctttgtata tgatcttgta acttcgcata
   122281 taaatttgct tctgatgaaa gcggtggtct actagacgtt gaagatccac ggttacccat
   122341 tataataaaa aaaaataaag atttaaaact acaaatattt tgctgtccat ggaccaatca
   122401 attaggactg caaaccaatc aggattgcca ctaaaacatt aaatgtaggc aagataaaac
   122461 tctatttttt ttttaaaagt ttaatgacca tgagtcttac ctcctctttt tcttcctctt
   122521 ttagagggct tccataaatt gtttgaatat agttatgtgc tctaatgacc ttgttaaaat
   122581 caggtgcctt tccatactgt tcaatgtgtt gcacagcctt ttgtgcaagc gcatacagct
   122641 tggtgtcctt gggtgtctct gatgagggct cttgctcaaa cagcgtttca aaggatgatg
   122701 tgcattcatt agtttcatgg ctatccgctt tatgaccatt agtttcatga ttgctctcta
   122761 aggatgttga agatgttgat tccgcctcct cttcaaacag cacatgcagg atcatattcc
   122821 attcttcttg agcctgctgt tcagtatatc cctgtcctgc atagatgcga gcatttctca
   122881 caatatcata cttaacagta ctgagcagtg tttttatagc ggttgtaaca attctaccgc
   122941 tattgataat ctcaacagaa aaccaggtat acaggctacc ggcatgaaac acaacttgtg
   123001 aggatgctct taaatccgtt ttgaagatta cctccatttt catggatata tttaaaataa
   123061 aatccattca attttaaaat tataaaataa taagaagatg ccctctaaca tgaaacagtt
   123121 ttgcaagatt tctgtatggc tacagcggca cgatccggat ctattagaaa ttatcaataa
   123181 cctatgtatg cttggcaatt tatccgcggc aaagtacaaa cacggagtga ccttcattta
   123241 tcccaaacag gcaaagatac gtgatgaaat aaaaaaacat gcctattcca atgacccctc
   123301 acaggccata aagaccctag aatcactcat ccttccattt tacattccca ccccaatgga
   123361 gttcaccggg gaaatcggct cctacaccgg agtgaaatta gaggtcgaaa aaaaggaagc
   123421 gaataaagtt gttttgaaaa atggggaagc agtcctgata cctgcggctg attttaaacc
   123481 ctttcctgat cgccggctag cggtctggat catggagtca ggctctatgc ccctagaagg
   123541 gcctccctat aagcggaaaa aagagggtgg agggaatgac ccgccgattt caaagcatat
   123601 ctcgccgtat actccgcgca cgcgtattgc cattgaggta gaaaaggcct tcgatgaatg
   123661 tatgcgtcaa aactggtgta gtgtcaataa tccctatctt gccaaatcgg tctccttgct
   123721 gtctttcttg tcgctcaacc atcccaccga gtttattaag gtcctgccgc ttatagactt
   123781 tgaccccttg gtgacctttt atctacttct tgagccgtat aaaacgcatg gagatgactt
   123841 tttaattccg gaaacaattt tattcggccc caccggatgg aacggcacag atctgtatca
   123901 aagtgccatg ctagaattta aaaagttttt tacgcagatt acccgccaaa cctttatgga
   123961 tatagccgat acggccacta aggaggtaga tgttcccata tgctactcag atcctgaaac
   124021 cgtacattcc tatgctaatc acgtgcgtac tgaaattttg catcataaca tggtaaacaa
   124081 agttacaacg cctaacctgg tcgtacaggc ctacaatgag ctcgagcaaa ccaacacaat
   124141 acgacattac gggcctattt tcccggaaag taccatcaac gcactgcgtt tctggaaaaa
   124201 gctgtggcag gatgaacagc ggtttgttat ccatggcctg caccgcacgt tgatggatca
   124261 acccacctat gaaacctctg agtttgcaga gatcgttaga aatttacgtt tttcgcgtcc
   124321 cggcaataac tatataaacg agctcaatat cacaagtcct gctatgtacg gcgacaagca
   124381 taccaccgga gatattgcgc ccaatgatag gtttgccatg ttggtggcct ttattaacag
   124441 cactgacttt ttatataccg cgattccaga ggaaaaggtg gggggaaatg atacacaaac
   124501 cggtccccaa accagtagcc ttacagatct agttccaaca cggctacact cttttttaaa
   124561 ccataatcta agcaaactca aaatattgaa tcgtgcgcag caaacggtta aaaatattct
   124621 ttcaaatgat tgtcttaatc aactaaaaca ttatgttaaa cacacgggaa aaaatgaaat
   124681 actaaagata cttcaagaat aaccatgttg attcctgtgg tgtgttttac ctgtgggttt
   124741 cctattggaa cctacgcggc aatttttgat aaggctcgta ccgagtatat taaaaccaaa
   124801 atgggcggaa cattaccgca aaatatccca ttagatgcct ctctccaaat tgagctaaaa
   124861 gacctcatta cggctctggg aatcccaatg cgggtgtgtt gtcgcacgca tttaattact
   124921 acgttggatt atcgtaaata ttattaaccg gtaaaattga aaaactattt ttaaggttac
   124981 tagtaaaaat gactacaatc tttcacgcag atgaccttct acacgcactg caacaagcaa
   125041 aagcagaaaa aaatttttct tctgtatttt ctttagattg ggataaatta cgcatagcga
   125101 agcgcaatac atcggttaaa tatgttacgg ttcatgtaat ggtaaaaggc aaaaaagctc
   125161 cgctaatgtt taactttcaa aatgaaaaac atgtaggaac aatttctccc agtaccgatg
   125221 aagaggttat ccggatgaat gctgaaaatc caaagttttt ggtgaaaaaa cgtgacaggg
   125281 atccctgttt acagttcaac aaatacaaaa tctcgccgcc gttggaagat gatggtctta
   125341 ctgttaaaaa gaacgagcag ggtgaagaaa tctaccccgg cgatgaagaa aaatctaagt
   125401 tgtttcaaat tattgaactg ttagaagaag cttttgaaga cgctgtgcaa aaaggtcctg
   125461 aaaacatgaa aacaaaaaat attataaaat tagtgcaaag aaaaatttct agtaacgcag
   125521 ctaaaaatgc agacaaatct ttgccaaatc ctattgcacg cattcgtatt aaagtcaatc
   125581 ccattacaaa catgttggca ccaatattgc ttgataaaag taagcccatt actttacaga
   125641 atggtaagac aagctttgaa gaactgaaag ataaagacgg cgttaaagcc aatccggata
   125701 acattcataa gcttattgaa tcgaattcta tacatgatgg catcattaat gctagatcta
   125761 tttgcatcag cagtatgggc atttcatttc cgctttgcct ggagatggga gtggtaaaag
   125821 tttttgaaaa aaataatggg attgatgtgg actccattta tggcccagac gatattacaa
   125881 atcttattaa tcaggttgct attgcttaaa cagcttgctt aaacaaactt ataaacgttt
   125941 tttaggtacg cgatacgtaa accctaattc tttaataagt tccctttcag tagtaatttt
   126001 tagaggtact aatgtttgat ttttaaataa tccatactgg tttagcttat agttcttttt
   126061 ttttaacgcg gctcgaattc tgatcagata agaaacaggg cccgtaaaat gaaatattgc
   126121 gtatggcttt tcctcggcta aggccgtaaa aagatcaagt tgatacgtct ttttttccca
   126181 ttcaataaaa agcacacatt ttcgttctcc gcagactttt acagaaaaag aaagaccctt
   126241 tatgcggatg ttgggcagga cgtgttttaa aagttttttt tctgaaacaa taataagaag
   126301 gtccacgtca ttaagcattt tctcttcgcg tcttaagcta ccaacagcta tgatgttttt
   126361 tgataaaatt tttataagtt gtccattata ctcaaacgca agtcgggaac gcaaggcatt
   126421 tacaattttt tttccttgag taagcgttaa cattttatat ttaatattaa aatcttttca
   126481 ttttatatat tatatacgca aaatggcact tgatggttca agtggtggag gctctaatgt
   126541 agaaacatta cttattgtag caatcgttgt ggttatcatg gcaatcatgc tttactattt
   126601 ttggtggatg cctcgccagc agcaaaaaaa atgtagcaag gctgacgaat gcacatgtac
   126661 taacggaagc tgctccctaa aaacaagcta aaacatgtat ttatgcatac ataaatacat
   126721 acatatacac gcatgcacgc atgtaaatgc catataaaaa tacgtaaata ctttataaaa
   126781 actataacat atcaatcatg gaatcaacac ttttataatt ttccgtaata tatttttcgt
   126841 ccataatgat gtcagagtac atggtcccta tgcgaggaac agagcccata agggtagggg
   126901 cggcaatgcc gtaaataggg ttcacggcgg agtcaatcgc agcatccgtc aagacctgga
   126961 ctggagacga caaggccatt cgcaacaaca cgttggaagg ttctcttgca ttaagtcccg
   127021 ccttttctaa agaggtaacc tgtccggttc ttgtcatgag atctgcgtac ataagcagat
   127081 gacgatggtt gggacccttg tcccccataa ccgttctaat ttcactgata attttttgtc
   127141 gcgccgcttc tatgccataa agctccatgg tgtctcctat agaggacgac acgatggtgt
   127201 atgggtcaat gttatcatca agcattgcac caaaaatatt tgtcccattt gttttgatgg
   127261 cgtagatatt gtctagtctt accagctttc cctgggcatc cacacggtgg cgcataagct
   127321 taacaacatt cgcatttttg atgccgggta ttcctctaat cgtgctattt aataatttat
   127381 ccaccaaatt tacggcaatt ttttcatccg tagccattcg ggtattggta ctgcgtctaa
   127441 aggcgctttc ccgtagatat atgcgaataa taatgggaat gcctgaggcc gtgttttcca
   127501 cagaatgcat gatgtaggtg ttggggtgtt tggctcttag actattcaca atactttcta
   127561 ggctaatgct ttttaggatc atggttgttt tatttaattc caagcggata caccagtttg
   127621 caatatcctc cgggggctgt agcagaggat ggttttccag aaaatccgtc atccattcca
   127681 catcacttgc aaaatcgggg tacatcacat ttttttttgt gcttgaatac gtttcgtaca
   127741 atagatgcca ctgcagtatc agtcgttcaa acgttataag ctctatgctg ttcgcaattt
   127801 cttgcgcata tgttttgttt gtttccactt ctgggttttt tagacgtaaa agcatttcag
   127861 aggattgttc agcctctaca ggcttcgcgc taaagatctc ctggggccgc acaatgcccg
   127921 acttgttggt tccccccgcc acggagcggt ggtgggagtc cagcatatat tgagtcaagg
   127981 gctctgatac ggactgcgct gctaggattc ccactgcctc accgtagtta atgagacttt
   128041 gggtatattg tagccttatg aggtccagga tggcactcat ctgctcgcag gttatgttta
   128101 atgttttgac cgttgccagt tcaatgcgaa taagtatgcg catcagagag gcggcccttt
   128161 taagataaac gggtatgggc gtctgtagcc gttcctgaat attgttaata aacacgtatg
   128221 gaagattttt gcaaaacgtt ttgaccatcg tgtacttttg cagaatactt ttttcatcga
   128281 agggaagcac gccgctggta gagctcagta gaatgttttt cacgatgctg gccacgttta
   128341 ccggcacctg tctaacatct gtaagcagct gactgaaatt aaaattttcg atgtttagga
   128401 agatctgtcg atatttatct ctatcctttt taaggcgtga aaattcttct tcaaacaagg
   128461 gagattgtat cccggtgtac ttgaatttgt cttcgagttc ctgatccgac agcatgatgg
   128521 tttcaaaccg cactgtttca agttggcgcg catcaaggcc gtcctctccg tacaactgct
   128581 gcacaagacg agtatcaatg gaaacccgtc ggtaataatc cacaatacag gactgaaggc
   128641 caaagatggc tttacgattg gcatagcctg tagacgatgt cgatagtgct ttgttgatca
   128701 agtcgaatct tccattcatt tccccaaaga taaattcagg ggaggtaagg cccgcaatgt
   128761 agctgttgca gatgaacccg taggcctgcg cctccagggc aaacctgggg tagtacacca
   128821 gggtcctgcc gaaggaaaac tggggttgaa tgcgttgtgt attaatttca atttggccga
   128881 tgcccgccat gatgtgaatc atattggggt ttgagccctt ggcgcccgtg gccaccatct
   128941 gaaaaagccc atttgtttcc ggattaatgg aattcataat cggctttaaa atcctatcgg
   129001 gaaatttaag cgcattcagc tgcaattttt cgtagaagtc atgcgttgtc aggcctatag
   129061 gcggcatgat gtctccatga agcagccggt tgtttatttc ctccgactca agcagcagtt
   129121 cattgataat ttcttggacc tcctgatgtg cctccggggt taaaagcatg tcggccgtgg
   129181 acaccgtgaa tccggcgttg cgcacgtagt tcagggcgag ctgctgggtc gcaaatatca
   129241 ttttcagagc ctgctgcggt ccatacctac gcgaaataag gtgatagatt ccgccggagg
   129301 agcctgcccc gactgccttt ttgtcaagga cgccttcaat gagttcaccg ttgcgtattt
   129361 gcgtagaaat gtcctgttta ttataatgca tgtacggcgc atacacttct gagtaccatg
   129421 tgggggctcg ttggtagttg atgggggtct gcttcagtag catagataca accaatttgc
   129481 catctagcag gtccgttggg gagtagttgg caaaacaggg tgggtcagtt tgggttgttt
   129541 gaaataaccc catagcgtgc agtttgttca tcacattttt ccccatgggg gtgttcgtgc
   129601 gtgtaagcaa aaaacttccc acggtggagt cctgcacctg cccattaaca ggacccgagc
   129661 tcttcgtgga aatgaaccag tttcgcacgg aacaaagtag ttcggcctca acgcggctca
   129721 tgacgctcca gggaacccag agattcatct ggtccccgtc aaagtccgca ttataccagg
   129781 cacacgcgct gacattcatt tgaaacgtag aaatttttgg gttttcaagg accacaatcc
   129841 ggtgaactcc tatgctgctt ctttcgagag aaggctggcg attaaaaaac gcgacgtcgc
   129901 cggtgacgac atcacggtaa agaatgtctc ccacctccag cctaaagtct tgtttgagac
   129961 cctcaatgtc gtgaacggat tgtgttatct gtttatacac tcttgaacat ccagggtact
   130021 ggcgctttcc atttaaaaaa tagggcatta atctattaat gttataatgc tgcaccgttt
   130081 ccgcaacttg cagcgtacgt gcaaaggaaa tgggatagcc aacctcgtcc aggtgaaggt
   130141 ctgaatttcc gcagatggtg gatcggctga tcgaccatac ctggctgccc agtagggatt
   130201 tgcgaattct tccctccttg cgaggaagtc ttcgcatgat ggagggagcg gggcgggccc
   130261 ccatgacgat cccacgcttt cctgtgcctc cctgggttgc ggtggtggaa acggaatcca
   130321 gcaaaaagtt atagtaaagt tgctgtatgg tttgcaaatt gcggtcaaca tttaaaggta
   130381 ttttttggcc gcgcacgatt tgtaggtcct tcgggatcag cagatttttt cgaactatat
   130441 actgaatcac gttattaatg tcatgaaagc tttgcgggcc tgacccgatt cccaatctga
   130501 tgccagggcg tatgctaatg ggggggatct gaatggcctt cagcacaagt ttttcggggt
   130561 gggagttttt acttcgcccc agttttacaa cggtgtcgta ggttacgcgt gaaaaaatct
   130621 ctctgatgat ctgcgggtat agtttgtcaa tcttgccctg ctgatctacc caaaaggtaa
   130681 aatagtcttc cgagtcctta ataatcttag gatgtataac cttacagacg tagcactgct
   130741 ttccttcggt ttggcttgaa gccgcttcag caagacgctt aggcctaata aggtgctcgt
   130801 acctctttag gtcaacaatg ggagccccgc aattgaggca tataaccctt agccatcgtc
   130861 gtatttcggc gatgaagagc ggctgaagaa ccggagcatg catctgcagt atccctgggt
   130921 gccccatgca ctgcttgcgc tggtgtgagc aggtgatgca tttataatgg tgatcggtgg
   130981 ttcccattcg tgcgtcataa atacccccct cggcgggtag ggtaccctca aataaattgg
   131041 aaatggtaac ctccataacg ccttgccttt tatgatcatt gtcaccggca atattgaact
   131101 gtacggcggc tatttcggcg tatccagcct ccatatttct gctaaataca taataaaact
   131161 tcaaatgtta aaaaaaaaat aactattctc cgcatcagtt gttaaataat ttctaaaaca
   131221 tttatcggtt cacgaaaacc taccgcacgg gcctgaagag gaatgccggt tttggaggaa
   131281 agctcggcat attccacagt aagctccttt ccataaagat gttttttaaa taaggcaggc
   131341 gtgagttttt gaaaaagagc ataacgatcc gcgtacgtca aatgcttagg agtcactaca
   131401 aaacgctttt tgtttggcag ttcgcaaacc cataaaatgg cgcctaagtc cttccctttt
   131461 tttccctgag tatagtccac caaaataaat tcagcatcta gcagtggttt cagcttggca
   131521 agatggggtg aatgatagtt gttgtatccc ggctcatagg gcccattggc attgcgtacg
   131581 atggctccct cgtagccctc cttaataaac tgcgttttaa gcctaagggc ctcatcctca
   131641 tccttaatgc taaaattttc aacttgatgg ataaaggtaa aatcttcttt ttgtttaaaa
   131701 atatttgtta acagttgttg tctcttgtta gaaggcattt gaagctgatc actccaaaag
   131761 cagtcaaaca cgtaaaagtg cagctcggag gaatctgcct ttgcgttggc ctgtcccgcg
   131821 atccattgca gaggtttatg gtgcaaataa agctcgccat ccaaatatac cctcacgtct
   131881 ataaataaat aaagctgttt aagctctttt ttaatattgt caagacccaa aaattccttt
   131941 tccgtgcgcg aatacaggag aatacttcca tcgccctgct ggcaggccac agctcgaacg
   132001 ccattgcgct tgcgctgcac gatgggatct gtttcgtctt caaaaaatgt cttaggaatg
   132061 atattaaaat gttttatcag cataggaggg atcattcctt tatttgtgtg ggctccccgc
   132121 ttctgtctgg catggcgatt atacttacta agggcatcct tgaatgcctg gtggaccact
   132181 gttgtggcat tttttttacc caagtttttt ccctcggtaa cacgggtcgt ttttgaaatc
   132241 cgcatcgctc cctcttccac gaaaaatttt gtgaaaattt cggcaacggc gtcttttaca
   132301 tccgtggaaa acatctcatc cgtaatggga aggatcgtgt tgtgctgcat cacttgcacg
   132361 caaatgatcc atgaggcttt ttttccgctt ttagtttcag actcaatcgg aggaaaacaa
   132421 aaaacattgt ttgaaagctg cccaggaaat tgatttagca tggtttttaa caattaagaa
   132481 aggctatcaa tttttttata aattgaatag ttatttcaaa tccaatatgg cttctttaga
   132541 gaatttagtg gcacgatatc agaggtgctt taatgaccag tctcttaaaa acagtactat
   132601 tgaacttgaa atacgttttc aacacataaa ttttttatta ttcaaaaccg tatatgaggc
   132661 acttgtggcg caagagatcc ccagcaccat ctcccacagc atccgctgca tcaaaaaggt
   132721 tcaccatgaa aaccactgcc gagaaaaaat tttgccgtcg gataattttt acttcaaaaa
   132781 acagtctctc atgtttttta agttttcgga gcctgcatct ctgggctgta aggtctcgct
   132841 ggccatcgag cagcccattc gtaaatttat cttggactcc tccgttctcg ttcggctcaa
   132901 aaatcgtacg acctttcaga tatctgaact ttggaaaata gagcttacca ttgtgaagca
   132961 gctgatggga agcgaggtct ctgcaaagct taccgccttc aaaacgcttc tatttgacac
   133021 cccggagcaa caaacggcaa aaaatatgat gacgttaata aacccggatg acgaatatct
   133081 ttacgaaata gaaatagagt atacaggaaa gcccgaatct ctaacggcgg cagatgttat
   133141 aaaaattaaa aacacggtgt tgacacttat ttctccgaac catttaatgc taacagccta
   133201 ccaccaggcc attgagttca ttgcatccca tatactgtcc tcagaaatac ttcttgctcg
   133261 tattaagagt ggaaagtggg ggcttaaacg cctcctcccc caggtgaaat ccatgaccaa
   133321 agcggactac atgaagtttt atccccccgt tggctactat gtaacggaca aagcagatgg
   133381 aattagaggc atcgccgtcg ttcaggacac gcaaatgtat gtggttgcag accagctata
   133441 tagcctaggc accaccggca ttgaacccct taagccaacc attttggacg gcgaatttat
   133501 gcctgaaaag aaagaatttt atgggtttga tgttatcatg tatgagggca atctgttgac
   133561 gcaacagggg tttgaaacaa gaatcgaggc tttaaacaag ggcattaaag tcttacaagc
   133621 gtttaacata aaagcagaaa tgaagccctt tatttcgcta acaagtgcag atcccaacgt
   133681 gcttctcaaa aactttgaaa gcgtttttaa gaaaaaaact cgcccatatt ccattgatgg
   133741 catcatttta gtagaacctg gcaattctta tctaaataca aatacgttta agtggaagcc
   133801 cacctgggat aacacattag actttttggt gcgaaaatgc ccggaaaatt taaatgtacc
   133861 agagtacgcg cccaaaaaaa gcttttcgct gcatctacta tttgtaggta tttccgggga
   133921 gctttttaaa aaattagcgc taaattggtg cccaggatac acaaaactgt tccccgttac
   133981 acagcgcaac caaaactact ttccggtaca attccagcca tccgattttc cattggcatt
   134041 tctttattac cacccagata cgtcgtcgtt ttccgatata gacggaaagg ttcttgaaat
   134101 gcgttgtctt aagagagaag tcaattacgt cagctgggaa attgtaaaaa tccgggagga
   134161 taggcagcag gatcttaaaa caggcagcta ttttggcaat gatttcaaaa cggccgaact
   134221 cacatggctt aactatatgg atcccttttc cttcgaggaa ctggcgaagg gcccttctgg
   134281 aatgtacttc gccggtgcta aaaccggcat ataccgtgct caaacggcac ttatttcctt
   134341 tattaaacaa gaaatcattc aaaaaataag tcaccaatcc tgggtgatcg atcttggaat
   134401 aggaaagggg caggacctag ggcgttacct agatgcaggg ataaggcatc ttgttgggat
   134461 cgataaggat caaaccgcgc tcgcggagct tatttatcga aagttttcgc atgctacgac
   134521 ccgacagcac aagcacgcta ccaacattta tgtgttgcat caagacctcg ccgagcctgc
   134581 taaggaaatc agcgaaaaag tacaccaaat ttacgggttt cccaaggagg gagcctcttc
   134641 cattgttagc aacctgttca ttcactatct tatgaaatcc tcgcagcagg tggaaaacct
   134701 agccgttctg tgccataaac ttcttcagcc ggggggaatg gtgtggttta ccactatgct
   134761 gggagaacgg gtcttagaat tacttcatga aaataggata gagctcaatg aagtatggga
   134821 ggcgcgcgaa aatgaggtag ttaaatttgc tattaaacgc ctctttaaag aggatgtcct
   134881 acaggaaacg gggcaagaaa ttggagtcct attgcccttc agcaatggcg acttctacaa
   134941 cgaatatctt gtgaacacag cgtttttaat taaaatattt aaacatcacg gcttttccct
   135001 ggttcaaatg cagtccttta aagaatggat tccagaattt caaaccttta gtaaaagttt
   135061 atataaaatt cttacagagg ccgataaaac ttggacaagc ctttttgggt ttatttgcct
   135121 gcgcaaaaat taaatttttt ttcataacaa gtactatcca ggttttaaag aaatatccaa
   135181 gaatagcata tggatactgc catgcagctg aaaacatcta ttggtttaat tacttgtcgt
   135241 atgaacaccc aaagcaacca aatagaaacc attctggttc aaaaacgtta cagccttgct
   135301 ttttcagaat ttattcattg tcattactct ataaattcta atcacagtca tctgattaaa
   135361 atgttcaata acatgacaat taatgaacga ttgcttatca aaacattgga ttttgaccgc
   135421 atgtggtatc atatttggat cgaaactcca gtatatgaac tataccacaa aaaataccaa
   135481 aaatttaaaa aaaattggct tatcccggat aatgggaaaa agcttatttc attaatcaac
   135541 caaacaaagg gctcaggaac acttttatgg gaaatcccta agggtaagcc gaaggaaaac
   135601 gagtcggacc ttgcctgtgc catacgagag tttgaggaag aaactggaat tgcccgcgaa
   135661 gattaccaga ttctcccagc atttaaaaaa tctatgtcat actttgaggg taaaacagaa
   135721 tataagcata tatacttcct tgcagtgtta tgtaagtctt tggaggaacc caatatgaat
   135781 ctttctttac aatacgaaac ccgaattgcc gaaatttcta aaatttcttg gcaaaatatg
   135841 gaggctgtac gttttattag caaacgccag tcattgaacc tggagcccat catcgggcct
   135901 gcatttaatt ttattaaaaa ctatttacga tacaaacact aggaatgcac ttaggatgcc
   135961 gcactaggtg ccgcatttag gaatgccgca tttaggaatg ccacatatta tgacgcacaa
   136021 gagtacaaca tcgccggaga tttaatacct atacacgttt atgtatgtac atccgccttc
   136081 atttaatata ttgtgtggat gtacgatgta tttattttaa caaaaaaata ttattttttt
   136141 ttgtatttta ctcgtcatcc tcctctattt ttataaactc agtaatatca aaagtagctt
   136201 gtggggcttt agatgattca tattgattat ctctgtgaag gttaatctcc atgaggttaa
   136261 cctcatgagg gttaacttca tgagggttaa cttcatggaa gttaacctca tggggattaa
   136321 cacgttcttc gggttcatca tcactagaga acctatcgtt taactcctca tcattcatca
   136381 tctgtaaaaa atcttccaaa ctttcgctat cattaaaatc ctcatcatcc ataataataa
   136441 tggtgccttc ctcatcgttt cctccttgtt tcgtgtctat ataggcctgc atggcattcg
   136501 caaaagtatc aaagtaggtt ggatcagatt gttgctccaa aatatggcct tgagtattaa
   136561 atgtggttgc atcattatta aatgcttgca aatatagtaa gggatttaaa tccattatta
   136621 ttaagcaaaa aaaaatttaa attatttttc agccgatgtt aggtacatta agcaactgtt
   136681 tgtgatttta agtaattgct gatagatgtt aagtaatatt tattgatgtt aagtaatatt
   136741 cattgatttt aaatactcaa caaccatgat gtaaatgcta tacagcactt ttggattttt
   136801 aatcagatcc agattaatgc taacttcttt tgtgatacag tttgtaataa tggtatcctg
   136861 ctcatcgttt tgtaaaattt cttttaatat attttttttg atcgggatac taagcaattg
   136921 attattttct tttaagaact ctttttgata ttcaatcgtt ttattcattg aatatttgta
   136981 tataactata attacaaatg tttaatgaat agtgtcagca gatggttgtt taaaatcata
   137041 tttttctttg ctcaataagc atccaaatat tttcatgacg ttttattaac tgttcgttat
   137101 tgaacgtatc acaaagatca ttcataaatt gcagatagtt tattatttct ttcaagagag
   137161 taagaaacat tacttcagca gaacatataa tgggtaattc ggtcgtatta aacgaattgt
   137221 tatcttgttg atatgccaat ggcgaagact taaaaagatc cgggggtctt gcccaaaacc
   137281 ctaggctact gctcttattt tttagggcgt cataaagaaa tgaaagcaca ttgcacggct
   137341 taagccgcga cacctccttc cccttgggcc ctttccatat tttaagatct aggatttcat
   137401 cggagcttat agggtaggta tagtaaagtt tttcaaaaaa gcagatatgc ttgaaatctt
   137461 ttttagaacg actatcaaga agcgtttcta taacattaac aagttttgtt aggtttaagg
   137521 cctgttcctg cgtaagctct tcttgcacgt gatagactga aaaggtatgc ttaggaatga
   137581 agatactccc cgtggcactg gcctgttgtc tgccaggtat atagtacacg ctactattag
   137641 caagctgtac cggcacaatt tgtcccacct ctgcaacatt attttgtgat tcggacgaag
   137701 gtattacaat agttacgggt tccgtcaaca ggctttcgcc tagaataata ttattgtcgt
   137761 ttttaatgat tttaacggcc gctattaaat caaaggcatt taagtaagaa acaagagcag
   137821 aaaatcttac gtgcatatat ccccttccgc tattattggt acgcataata aaacaagggg
   137881 agcgttgtat gacaccagta atactaataa taaaactgtt tttgaaacac ttacctacat
   137941 aaatgttttc aagctccttc aaaagatgag cctccacatt tgtacaaaaa ttagcaggat
   138001 catcaatatt caacgttatc tcaaaaattt tttggtcgat catatctata atatattctg
   138061 tctatttcaa tttaaataat agatgaataa ccttgtttac ttattcgtat cacaaagtgc
   138121 cctaagatgt gtgtacaagg gacggcattt tgtcgttaaa aaggtaaaac cagcggattc
   138181 catcctgcat cccatttggt tgattacgag cttccatttc tttttgcaaa agggtgttgc
   138241 gaatgagtaa gcagagctta atggcactaa tttttgtaag atttaaactg atgcccaatt
   138301 ggtcaacaat tttttgttgc tcctcccgtc cgcgtgtttc gcatacggct cccctattta
   138361 gcatgcgaat atcagtaatc tcattctttt ttaaaacctg tatgggtggg cgaattttaa
   138421 atttaagggt ttttcccttg ctttccatat agcctatgac gatgtcgttt tcttttcgtt
   138481 tgacattaat attaagcata taaagcggaa tttcatgcca agttttatct tgacgtgagg
   138541 taataagtcg cacggagtct tccgtggcat agcccactag agtgtcatca tccccaggca
   138601 cgtggcttat aattttaaaa atatctggaa atggctgaat atcttttttt gaaaaagcga
   138661 tgaaaaactt tttataaacc tcgataagag cccccatacc tgcaagatta tctataataa
   138721 gcgcttctag cattgtatag tgaaacgaag cgggatagtg gataagtacc tgttctattg
   138781 gctcatcctg aaaatctttc tgaaactttt catacaagac ttggaatggt tctttggtct
   138841 gcgagtgttc gagatatttg gtgatacgga tgctgtgcat catgggaggc tgaaaatccc
   138901 gaatatacgt ttcgatatct aacaccggtt cctttttatg gttaagcacc gcagcgatgt
   138961 acaaatgctc aggctttgcc ggcacatgca taatggtgca aagacgattc tgtatacata
   139021 attctttgca ctgatttttt gagtagcaca gggaaatgag agccagcgcg aagttgtcct
   139081 ctgagaagag tttattatcg atggtaattc cctgtatgag cttgggcgtg gaaacagcct
   139141 tccatagctc ggggtacgtc cacaccgggc gtgccataaa caaagatata ataatattag
   139201 aaattgtttt tacctcctgc tctccgtatc cataggcctc aaaagtattg aggacggtgg
   139261 ctccgacgtt tgccggcgtg atggatggac caaggggcag actttccagc ataggcttat
   139321 cgatcttaat ctggtttgtg aacccatcga tggcgtgctt tcgcagcgcc ttatccccct
   139381 cctgtattaa aatgtattct tttaattttt gtgcatactt ggcgagttct ggccccccat
   139441 cgggtgttgt tgatacgtac aagtaaatgg tcacgttgcg ctcattgggg ggaagctcca
   139501 tgtgtgaatt ttttcgcacc acccgcccaa atacctgaat aagccgggga atatcaaggg
   139561 gcaaagacat aatcatctcg taccgcacgg cttgaaagtt caaaccctcc acaatcacct
   139621 tggacccgat gagaatacgc agctggtggc cttctagatt ggacgaggca ttaaaaagag
   139681 ccaggcttcg ttcacgtaca gcaggctcta tttcgctgtg cagaatggtg aaccgtgctg
   139741 gaataaactg gtggtcgcta tgtgtggtgt ggtcatcgcg aatagcggcg cagatggagc
   139801 agcgggtagt tcccacaggg gacgaaacct cattcaaaat accattactt tgtaaaattt
   139861 cttgcaggat aaggaccccc gacatgcgga cccgattgtg gtaaattaaa attttccccc
   139921 ggccttgccg aataatggaa agaatgtctt tcatcatttg agtgtatttt ccactataaa
   139981 aggccaatcc cgagatatgc gtaggtggct gcagcgatag aaagctgcca ctcacattaa
   140041 agggggttct acgcgaaggc tcaataattt gtaccccatt ttccagaagc cagtctgtgc
   140101 ttgccatgga aagggcggcg ggggtttccg tcgagttgaa caggccgtac gccttgggtt
   140161 ccgtttgttt tgaaaatttt gggttgggaa acgccatgtc ataaatgctg tacgcattgc
   140221 tcgagatttt agggtcaggg cccagctgtt taagcgtttc aagctgataa tcagacatgg
   140281 ggcattcgat gaaatgtaag tacggcaaca tttcgtctct ataagacaac atctttccgg
   140341 caaagattct ttcagggtaa taattggtgt tggtatccaa caaaaaggat acccttccgg
   140401 tgctcagtct ttccacaaga gccagggcat cctttttcca ttttacagaa tgcccactat
   140461 tgtcaaatag ttgctggcgc tggaggggct ggccgttggg cagctcatgc cgcggaacca
   140521 aaaggtttaa caggtcgacg tactccatga cgctcccggt tacgggcgtt gccgacatga
   140581 agacggcccg gggggcctgg tggggtggaa aggcatccag gacatactgt aaggcaattc
   140641 cataattatt tcgttcctga atattgtaca cgttgtgtat ttcatccgcg atgagcagtc
   140701 cccccctaag ctgctccatt attttttgat tgacacgaat caggccgttt gattcggcct
   140761 cgctgatttt ttgcacgaac tgagatatat cgttctcatt caatgtatct tctgtttcgt
   140821 cagaacgatg aaacagagaa agcacatcaa agtttttctc ttcaccctta ctcgtaatat
   140881 tgaaaagctt ggatgcaaat tccttatagc cgtaaaactg aaaaaagcct ccgcggtttc
   140941 tgtcggttaa acggcgcttc aacgtactaa tgaacccatt tagatgccgt gattcaaccg
   141001 acgtggtgct gccagactgc tttgcaatgt gaagaagccg gtgtagctca gcaacctcct
   141061 tgtaagaaac aaatcccagc tcaggacgtc ttagcatttc tgtttgaatg atggcgcgtg
   141121 taaagcctac cacgaaaatc caaggcgcat tttcaataaa attcatatag tggttcatga
   141181 attgacgcgc gatggcaatc gcggcgatgc tttttcccgt cccggtctgc cagtttaata
   141241 aaagacgcga gtagggcgtg ttggggtttt gaaaattttg gacgaaaagc tgagcattat
   141301 gcaactggag gcccttaatg gaaggaaagg gcgacgcgta ggggtcgcag gggaaaaacg
   141361 ctcgtccccc cttctcgcag ccgggcccac caatctggac aaaatgagac cgcagatcat
   141421 gaatgagctt tttttggtcg acaggagggg aaatcaacga cttaaactcc tttcttcgcg
   141481 ccaattgctg caaaaagtct gcggcaacca attcgggata cgccatatta tcataaaaaa
   141541 aataaacctt tttatgaaaa gttttacgat attctgtatt gcaattgctt tttatgaata
   141601 ctgtgaataa gcgtatccac ttggttttcc gacgaagggg tattattctt tttttctggg
   141661 tataagataa taataagtat aataattaag actaaacagc aggcaatgac tatcaaactc
   141721 atattatact tactttttta taaaaagtat tatatcttat gaatgcgcaa gttcagctaa
   141781 ttgttcgtcg cttggaatgt gctgctggga ggtggagttt ttcctttttc taaagaatac
   141841 tgggaaatgg tggtgaggct cgggttgttg tacatagtag ccaggaggag gaagtttagg
   141901 catggtcgac ttgcagtcaa cagaccggtt gtagtaaacg atggcaacga cgataagaat
   141961 aataaccagc aaaatcaaaa tgcctaggat gatcgcagtt attccgggat acttcacgat
   142021 cgtatgggct aaaaagcctt gggtgctttg tttaattccc tcgcgggttg acagattatg
   142081 agaaagcagt ggagaagttt cagtgtccat ttattacaat tgaacagtta tattaatctc
   142141 aaataaaata taacacaaaa ttaattatgg ccatgcaaaa gttatttacg tatatttacg
   142201 aattcattga atatcgtaag atggtgctgt tggaagaaaa agtaccatat gacaggtttg
   142261 ttcaaatgat atttaatacc ggattttttc gtattaacgc ggagacgctg aatcacggaa
   142321 tcgtgtccgt gtttatcttt ggagcaaacg gcaagtacgt ccaccacgga ggcgacatga
   142381 gaacgctttt aacaaatgcg ctgaatgaaa aaaaacaata tgaagaatta attttaatcg
   142441 ttgacaagcc cattttaggc aaaaaaaata ttttggatat tatcgtcgag cagcgcgccg
   142501 caaaccccac ggttgtaata aacatatatc cctaccactt gttctgcatt aacattccca
   142561 aggtgagcgc cattcctagg cataagctta ttacccagga ggaggcgcaa gcgtttttgg
   142621 gtcgcgaata tctgcagccg caggacctca tgcaaattag tgcgtcggac cctccggtgg
   142681 tctggctggg aggaagaccg ggagactttg tgcaaattga gcggccctca gagacagcca
   142741 tgcacgctgt tgttatccgc tacatcacca aatccaaaat ttgagtccag tgtttaaaga
   142801 taatgtgttt aaagatgaca gctggctaag taagcatatt tgtaaaatca tcgatgtcct
   142861 ctgtggatag agcgctttct tttgtgcagc agatcttttc ataagcctcc atgggagatg
   142921 gtgaggtttg aatagtatgt aggtcatgta aaaactgttg tataatggga tatttgtcct
   142981 ttaaaaactg gggatgtttc ataactggaa ttatttggaa gataaagacc ttccatccaa
   143041 agtagccaac cacatttgac atttcaggac acgcggtttc atagggcata gaatagtgaa
   143101 tcatgtactg atctttttgg tacaacgttt ctaagaattg atgaaatgtt tccgcgttga
   143161 gcgtgccaaa atcctgagga gcctcggtgt actcctgtgt ggagcagatc gtgatgattc
   143221 cccaggcaag cgggagcatg gactctggag gatgaatatc agtattggtc tcattattcc
   143281 atcccagctg atgaatgccg catacgcgaa acatggcctc gacatagatg gccatggaaa
   143341 taggcggtga aagggcaagg ccagactgta tttggggcac atagtaggag ggcaccgagt
   143401 tttttatttt tcgattaaat ggggacttta tttctaccaa cacggggatg cgtttcgtgg
   143461 tttcatagca tacatcgtta aaaattgttt tgatttccca ggactgttga gtgtatccca
   143521 gggttaggta gcaaaatccg tcagggctat tgctatgccc ggggtatccc aaataggtcc
   143581 catcaatatg gatattgtca cctattacgg tggtttggca gaacaactca agcagatctt
   143641 tactcacacg ctcaaaaagg gttccccagt tacaagctgc gtggtttaaa ttcttcttaa
   143701 aaagatttgc tttttccgcc aaggttatat aataactttt gtaagggttt aaacctaaaa
   143761 cgctagcaag gtcagagcca cccacctgag tgcgacgagt ggcatgccag gcattggagc
   143821 gctgctgagg agagtcttta aacaggcgca caaaggtttc cattatactt gttttaacag
   143881 gaattcaata taaaaagtca acatagtttg caatttttcc aatctcaaga tatagccata
   143941 catttttttt tctaattggc gaataagttt aagctcatgg gtttctatat tagcatccgg
   144001 aaatttaaag gcataaagat ttttgaaaga ctgatttata gaagtatcaa gtgatttgtg
   144061 gtatgttatt agcttcagca tatgtgccag atcttcaaga tggcctaaat ttatacggtt
   144121 ttccacgtgg tggatcatgt ccgccacgtc ttgagctccc atccagggga tcacaaggta
   144181 cccctcctta aagatgattc gtcgcttgct taaaaaatca tgaaaacgtt ttaaagcttc
   144241 aagaaagggg cagttgggct ttgatcccaa aatgctgacg acgatatcct cgggcattat
   144301 gtattcgcag cgaggatagt agtttacaga ctccaattca gcggcccgcc gttttatttc
   144361 gtattttgcc cagttattca gagagtactc cacgcccccg accacaacag acatcctatt
   144421 aaaaaataac aataaaaaac cttatgaaat ctatgtatag tggccgctaa atatgtccat
   144481 attagaaaag attacgtcaa gtccctctga gtgcgcagag cacattactg acaaatatag
   144541 ctgtttaagt aaaaaaatac aaaaagagct cacctctttt ttgcaaaaaa aagagacatt
   144601 cgggtgcgac tcagagtcct gcgtgattac ccaccccgcc gtgaaggcct acgcgcaaca
   144661 aaagggactg gacctctcca aagaactgga gactcggttt aaggcgccag gtcccagaaa
   144721 caacacgggc cttcttacaa acttcaatat cgatgaaacg ctgcagaggt gggccataaa
   144781 gtacaccaag tttttcaact gtcctttttc catgatggac tttgagagga tccactataa
   144841 atttaatcaa gtggatatgg taaaggtata taagggggag gagctacaat acgtggaagg
   144901 caaagcggtg aagcgtcctt gtaacacctt cggatgcgtt ttaaacacgg acttttcaac
   144961 aggtacggga aagcattggg ttgccatctt tgtggatatg cggggcgact gctggagcat
   145021 tgaatatttt aattcggcgg gcaattcccc tccaggtccg gttattcgct ggatggaacg
   145081 ggtcaaacag cagctattaa aaatacacca caccgttaaa acgcttgcgg tgactaatat
   145141 tcgtcaccag cggtcgcaga ccgagtgcgg cccctatagc ctgttttaca tccgagcacg
   145201 cctcgacaac gtgtcataca cccattttat atctactagg attaccgacg aagacatgta
   145261 taagtttaga acccatctgt ttcgcatcgc ataaactaat aaagattgaa ttctttatag
   145321 gaataaaaat ggaaacgttt gaaatcagtg atttcaaaga gcatgcgaag aaaaaaagca
   145381 tgtgggctgg tgccctcaac aaagtcacta tttcgggtct tatgggggtc tttacagaag
   145441 atgaggacct tatggcgcta cccattcaca gagaccactg ccccgctttg ttaaaaattt
   145501 ttgacgagct catcgtaaac gccacggatc atgaaagagc ttgccataac aaaacaaaaa
   145561 aagtaaccta catcaaaatt tcgtttgata aaggtgtgtt ttcttgtgaa aacgatggcc
   145621 cgggaatccc cattgtaaag catgagcagg ccagccttat cgcaaagcgc gatgtgtatg
   145681 tccccgaggt agcttcatgc tattttctag ccggaacaaa catcaataag gctaaggact
   145741 gtatcaaggg ggggaccaac ggcgttgggc tgaagctcgc catggtgcat tcacagtggg
   145801 ccattcttac caccgccgac ggctcgcaaa agtatgttca atatataaac cagcgcctag
   145861 ataacattga gccacctacc attacaccct ccagagaaat gtttacacgt atcgagctca
   145921 tgcccgtata ccaggaacta gggtatgcac agcctctgtc tgaaacggag caagcagacc
   145981 tttccgcctg gatttacctt cgcgcctgcc aatgcgcggc ctacgtggga aaaggcacca
   146041 ccatttatta caatgataag ccttgcagca cgagctccgt aatggcgctg gccaaaatgt
   146101 acaccctagt gactgcgccc aatagcacca tatatacggc caccattaag gctgacgcaa
   146161 agccctatag cctgcacccc ctgcaggttg cggcggtcgt ctcccccaag tttaaaaaat
   146221 ttgaacacgt gtccattatc aacggggtaa attgtgtaaa gggagaacat gtcacctttt
   146281 tgaaaaaggc cattaatgaa atggtcgtta aaaaatttca acagacgatt aaagataaaa
   146341 accgcaaaac aacattacgc gacagctgtt caaacatctt tgtcgttatc gtgggttcca
   146401 ttccaggcat agaatggacc ggccagcgga aggatgaact aagcatcgca gaaaacgttt
   146461 ttaaaacgca ttactccatc ccttctagtt ttttaacaag catgacaaga tctatcgtgg
   146521 atattcttct gcaatccatt tctaaaaaag ataaccataa acagatcgac gtagacaaat
   146581 atacgcgtgc ccgcaatgcg ggtggaaaaa aggcgcaaga ctgtatgcta ctcgcggcgg
   146641 aaggggatag cgcactttcc ctgctgcgcg cgggactgac cctgggaaag tccaacccaa
   146701 gcgggccttc ctttgacttc tgcggtatga tctccctggg aggggtcatc atgaatgcct
   146761 gcaaaaaggt gacaaacatt acaacggact ctggagaaac catcatggtg cgcaacgaac
   146821 agctcaccaa taataaagta ttacagggaa tcgtgcaggt attgggtcta gacttcaact
   146881 gccattacaa aacgcaggaa gagcgagcaa agctgcgata tggctgcatt gttgcgtgcg
   146941 ttgaccaaga tctggacgga tgtggaaaaa ttcttggact gctgctggcc tactttcacc
   147001 tgttttggcc tcagcttatt gtccatggtt tcgtaaaacg actgcttacc ccgctgatac
   147061 gtgtgtatga aaagggcaat accgtgcccg tggaatttta ctacgaacaa gagtttgatg
   147121 catgggcgaa aaagcagact agcctggcta atcatactgt aaaatattat aagggattgg
   147181 cggcgcacga cacccatgaa gtaaaaagca tgttcaaaca ttttgacaaa atggtgtaca
   147241 cgtttaccct agatgactca gcaaaggagt tgtttcatat ttattttggt ggggagtcgg
   147301 agttgcgaaa aagagagctt tgcaccggcg tagtgccgct caccgaaacc cagacgcagt
   147361 ccattcatag tgtccgacga attccttgca gcctgcacct gcaggtagac accaaggcct
   147421 acaagctaga tgccatcgag cggcaaattc ccaacttctt agatgggatg acgcgggcac
   147481 ggcgcaaaat tttagccgga gggttgaaat gcttcgcctc caataaccgc gaacgaaagg
   147541 tttttcaatt cgggggctac gttgcggacc acatgtttta tcaccatggc gatatgtcgt
   147601 taaacacaag tatcataaaa gctgcccaat actacccggg ctcttcccat ctctatcctg
   147661 tatttatagg cataggaagc tttggctcca ggcatctggg aggaaaagat gcaggatccc
   147721 caagatacat cagtgtgcag cttgcgtctg aatttattaa aacaatgttc cccacggagg
   147781 actcatggct tctcccctac gtttttgagg acggccaacg ggcggaacca gaatactacg
   147841 tgcctgtatt gccgcttgcc attatggagt acggcgccaa cccatcggag ggctggaagt
   147901 acaccacttg ggcccgccaa ctggaagaca ttttggcctt ggtgagggcc tacgtcgata
   147961 agaacaatcc aaaacacgag ctcctgcact acgcaataga ccataagatt actgtacttc
   148021 cgctacggcc ctctaattac aattttaagg gtcacttgaa acgattcggc caatactact
   148081 acagctacgg cacttacgtc gtctcagagc agcgaaatat gattactatt acggagctcc
   148141 cgctgcgtgt tcctacggtt gcttacattg aaagtataaa aaaatcgagt aaccgcatgg
   148201 catttattga agaaatcgtc gactacagta gttcagaaac cattgaaatt ttggtaaagc
   148261 tgaagccaaa tagccttagc cggatcatgg aagaatttaa ggagactgag gagcagaatt
   148321 ctatagaaaa ttttctacgt ttacgcaatt gtttacattc gcacctaaac tttgtaaaac
   148381 ctaaaggagg catcatcgag tttaactcat attatgaaat tttatacgca tggctgcctt
   148441 acaggcgtga tctttaccaa aaacgtctta tgcgtgagcg cgccgtgtta aagctgcgcc
   148501 ttatcatgga aactgccatt gtgcgctaca tcaatgagtc cgcggatcta aatctttccc
   148561 actatgagga tgaaaaggag gcgggccgta ttttgagcga gcacgggttc cccccgctaa
   148621 accagtcgct catcacctct ccggagtttg ccaccataga ggaactcaac caaaaagcac
   148681 tgcagggctg ttatacctat atactatctt tacaggctcg agaattgctt atcgcagcca
   148741 agactcgtcg ggtggaaaaa ataaaaaaaa tgcaagcgcg tcttgataag gttgagcagc
   148801 ttttgcagga gtctcccttt cccggcgcca gcgtatggtt ggaggagatt gatgcggtgg
   148861 aaaaagctat tataaaagga agaaatacac agtggaaatt tcattaaatg catgctaggc
   148921 tttattatga catatagatg ttaagcaatt cgttcatcaa tatttttttc aagggtttga
   148981 aatatttgga taatgttctg aatacttttt tctaaaaggg ttatcaaatc ttcttgtgag
   149041 gctttatgaa taatggttaa caccatttct tgcttgtggg gaatacactg ataccccaca
   149101 aagctaatgt cgggaatcat ttcataaata catgttttta gcaggtttcc aatggtatgg
   149161 gtttcatctt ttatcgtgat aatggccttt gttttttcct catccataga aaacagcaca
   149221 agttccggct gcggctcttc aaagttttca taaatttttt gaatgttttg gattcggcca
   149281 ataatgacgc ggcaggcgtt ttttaaatat gtccgtatgg cctggttgat gcgtggcaac
   149341 ggtaccgctg gaaagcaaag ccccaggcgg tggtgacgcg ggtccgaggt catagagctt
   149401 tgcttgtaac cgctaagcgc catatattct tttttatccg ttggatactg ctcgatgtca
   149461 aggtgggaaa aatgtgtttt aacggcaaga ttaaaggcgg catgctttcg tcctatgccc
   149521 tttttaatat agatatcctc tataatcagc gattttccag gttgtaggaa gccaatctca
   149581 aaagtaggat taaaaatcgg gtacttaagc ttagggcctg ccacctgaat cagatcgcga
   149641 ctatagatgg ttttcacctc acagctattg tttaaactgc gcagagcaaa caccagtgtc
   149701 tcattttcgg cataaatcgg aatgaaatta atgcggtttc taataaattg ttccgtcata
   149761 aacaggtccg tggaatcctc gatcttatac ccaccgggct taatatcaag catatagttg
   149821 ggaatttcat cttgcaagac ccgcgatagg ccgtggaccg tggctctgtt tatgctctta
   149881 aaatccatca taacattgac tggaacgagg ggcaactgct cctcgagctg aaatagtttt
   149941 ttggccgcat ttttaataaa agggttcgaa aaatctatca aaagcggctt gatatccacg
   150001 ttttggaaaa ttttttccat ttgtattata aatatattta tatatattca aattatggta
   150061 gtttatgacc tgctcgtttc tttaagtaag gaatcaatag atgtgctacg gtttatagag
   150121 acaaatcttg cggcgtttaa ccagcagtat atttttttca atatccaaag aaaaaactca
   150181 atcatgacgc cccttctcat cacgccgcag caggaaaaaa tttcgcaaat tgtggagttt
   150241 ttaatggatg aatataataa aagcaataga agacctgggc cgccgcgtga gcagcccatg
   150301 ccggcgtacc cgttattgcc gtatcaacag tcctcggaag aacagcccat gatgccatat
   150361 caacagcccc cgggtgatga cgatcagcca tatgagcaaa tataccataa aaaacacgcc
   150421 tcgcaacaag taaatactga actgagcgat tattatcaac atattcttgc tttaggcgat
   150481 gaagacaaag gtatggacag catgttaaaa ctcccagaaa gggcaaaaag ggaaagcgac
   150541 gatgaggacg acatgtttcc tataaaaaaa ctaacgacgt aacaattaaa caaaaaataa
   150601 aaatcattat aaaatgaatc ttgaatacgt gcacgttgtt caaaaattta atcaagtact
   150661 cctagaactt accaaaaaag tctgtaccgt tgtgggcggg aacaaaccca cctattggta
   150721 tcaccatatt agaagggttt gctcagaatg tccatccatg ccgatgagta tgataggtcc
   150781 gtacctgaat gtctataaaa cccaaattgt aacaaaggac aagaattttt ttatgaattt
   150841 cgatcctcct gctcataatg agtacacctt tatcattcaa aagctaaaag aagcagcccg
   150901 aaacatgccg gaagacgaat tagaacagta ctgggcaaaa cttttatttt tacttaaaag
   150961 ttacataaaa tgtaagccct ttattaatta aagaattgtt gcataactaa taaatggccg
   151021 gtcgtgttaa aataaaacaa aaagagctca tagactctac cgtaaaaaac aaaaatgtga
   151081 tgaatctatt ccatgaaatt ataggctcaa aaggcaatat taattttagt gttgtctggc
   151141 ccaagtttaa aaaaatcaaa caaagcgtct atgactacat ttccactctt tctgtgctgg
   151201 aaaaagcaag cgttatgcaa aactttgaag atgataagaa aatgttggaa ctttttgtac
   151261 aaaagctgtg ggctgcctat gaaggctact tcaaataccc tgagattgaa aaatatgagg
   151321 tggaaggcca ggtaaatttc aatcaggtac ctcaccacgt cctcgaaaag tttagccagt
   151381 tgtataggtc aagaatcaat tcagagcttg tcacactcat cctaaacagc tgtgcctttt
   151441 tgagtaaata taatgattac attctcaaaa aagaccccta catactaacc ataacccccg
   151501 gcctatgctt ttcccccatt cccaactttg aggacctaaa ttttaaatat ctttacaaca
   151561 gtgataaaaa ttctcagcat gacaaggact ttatcatgtt tatattatat aagctttata
   151621 cggctgccct aggagtgtac aatgccatct ccattcccga catcgacgta gaggacctcg
   151681 aaaatatcat cctatcctcg gtgagtcaga ttaaaaaaca gattccgcgc tgcaaagacg
   151741 ccttcaacaa aatcgaatcc tcggtacacc tgctgcgcaa aaattttaac acgtattaca
   151801 gcgactatgt gggctcaggc tacaacccaa ccatcattat ggaacagtac attaaagaca
   151861 tatcacagga ttccaagaac atatcaccgc gcatttccta ccagtttagg accatcatca
   151921 agtattaccg cgacatgatt gccaccaagc atcaaacgat ggacccccag gtattaaacc
   151981 tcgtaaagca cgtcgaaaag aaattagata tgcttgatag agaaaaaaat tagtatatat
   152041 agttatggtg aatctttttc ctgtttttac cttaattgtg attattacaa ttttaattac
   152101 gactcgagag ttgtctacca cgatgctcat tgtttctctt gtaacagatt atattattat
   152161 taatacgcag tatacggagc agcagcatga aatgaacaaa ttttcagcgc aacaggggtt
   152221 gcaaaaaaat tcttttgacg aatcttataa taaagacaaa aaacctaata cacatatttc
   152281 ctaccagtgg ctggcgcctg aactgaagga agctgagaac aagtactggt ggggcaatga
   152341 tgatccttat agccagtccg ttctcgctga cgcatcttga atatctcaat acctggcacg
   152401 cccacatcaa aaacattgcc caacaacacg ggcttgatat aaaggtggcc attgtgatct
   152461 caaacacgca tttaaataat tttttgccag tttccacacc gcttaacatc gaatgtataa
   152521 cctttcccgg ctgcggcata aaggagatag accttctatg ggcacgcatt aaactatttc
   152581 aacattactg cgcaatcggc gcccgtcttt tatggctggt gagtgctgac atcaggccct
   152641 ctgtttcaac gtggccagcg atcgccgaca gtctaaaaaa gggagcagat gcggtcgttg
   152701 ttccctatcc ctcccggtgg aacaacctta tacctaccgt catcaaagaa atagttgtcc
   152761 gccaaaaaaa atgccttgtg gcggtggatg cacatcacct tgatacagat acccaaattg
   152821 taggggccgg gatgggctgc atcgtcctaa ccctaaaggc ccttatggtg cgtctaagta
   152881 tcggcaaaca gcccattaaa atactgtggc ccgaccttca cggcaccgcc gagggcattc
   152941 ccctggaagg ggtagaggtt ggctggtttt taaacgctta tgcacataaa ttaaacatac
   153001 gttgcctagg gcgggattat attgcgcagc acttaaatta attcttcatt taaaaagccc
   153061 gcatgtaaac attacgccgg ctagaagcga tcttcattta aaccatcaaa ttatttatat
   153121 aatggctgca aacattatgg caacaagagc cgcgacaaag atggccggca aaaaagagca
   153181 tcagtactgc ctactagaca cccaggaaaa gcgtcatggc cattacccct tttcctttga
   153241 attaaagccc tatgggcaaa caggtgcaaa catcataggg gtacagggct cacttaccca
   153301 tgtcgtcaaa atgacagttt ttccatttat gatacctttt cctttacaaa aaactcgtat
   153361 cgatgatttt attggtgggc gcgtttattt attttttaag gaactggata tgcaagcatt
   153421 ttccgatgta aatggaatgc aataccactt cgagtttaag gttgtcctgg taagctccag
   153481 ccaagtagag cttcttcctg tgaataatac atataaattt acctatgcta taccagagct
   153541 gcaatacctc accccaatct tttatgatct ctcgggggcg ctagatttcc cattagatac
   153601 cctttcggtc cacgtggaca gtctcactca tcatatacat cttcctatcc aaaaccataa
   153661 cctaacaacg ggcgatcgtg tttttgtttc tggctataaa cacctgcaaa ccattgaaac
   153721 gtgtaaaaat aacataattt ttatcaaaga tataccaccg ctttcgtcag aaaaaataaa
   153781 tctatatata ccaaaaaatc gaataagaat tccactatac tttaaatctt taaaagcatc
   153841 taagtaataa catttttata atctactcct agttccgaaa taggctgaat ttctttttta
   153901 agccctttaa accaaggatg tgatacaaga cccttaaaag aaagccgctt attttcatta
   153961 atggttaaac aatccgtgat aaactgtttt cccgtctctg aaatgtgatc gggaatataa
   154021 ttttctcctt tcaggatgtc gtttaaataa aaattttctg cacgaaatct aaagagatta
   154081 accgccacca tacctatcgt ccacacagtt agaggaagct ggtagtaata gccataataa
   154141 taaaattctg ggcacacgta ttcccatgtt ccaaacatat tatattgagg atggtcttca
   154201 tttaatctaa cagcgcttcc aaagtcaatg accttaatca tcttttgttt tatgtctata
   154261 atgaggttct cgtctttaat atccccgtgg ataaagccct tctcataaat attttgtata
   154321 ataagaataa gctggaacat tatttttttg gcttcgtttt cctcaagttt tttaaagtaa
   154381 tgataatgaa gtagatcaac actatttgga atatattcta tgatcagtat ataatacatg
   154441 gcattttcag tatattcaat aagcttaata attccgggag tatcttgcag ggctttcatc
   154501 acgatgacct catttcctgg aatttctttt ttagatacgt acttaaaaac cactgattgc
   154561 cttatttgat gacccaaaaa aacgttattt cttctaccac cctcaaacat aggttttgtt
   154621 gcaatgaagt acgaatgctc cgttgtggaa atcctttcca cctttactgt aggataaacc
   154681 gcatattgtg cctgagggtt ttttaacact tttttaaact gttgttccgg cctggacatg
   154741 ttttattaac tttatatata aaggattaga aggtttaatt tcaatatatg ccttaatgat
   154801 gggattgtat tcgtaaaagg tatagcctaa tcccaccccc ttgttttttt ggtaaaaaaa
   154861 ctgtttgccc tcgtaggata tgctataggc ttttacttcg gtttttacaa gcggttggca
   154921 gggattaggc aaacgtaaat cgcgttcaaa gttttcatga aaaaggagag catttgtggg
   154981 ctgacacatc aggcagccgc tttcgccgtt gaaggcgcat tcaatggctg ccctttttag
   155041 taaatcgcgg aaagcagaat taagatggct tttttcaagc cccctttcgt gaaaacgctc
   155101 atcgatcgtt ttttgttcct gactgccttc gggaatacta taaaacattt tttgattagc
   155161 caccgcgatg tacaaaaaag gctgtacggt tttctcctca gacggtagcg tatcgtggct
   155221 accaatgcgt ataatgcgcg ccttcacttg atcctctcgg gccttatccc agtacggctc
   155281 taggatatga acctggcgcc cgtatttaag atccaatccc tcagctcccg ttttagagac
   155341 gagtaaaatt ttaataacct ctccgtgtat attcagcggg gaattccaaa gctgctggat
   155401 catgtcacgc tctttagata aaatttttcc tgtaataaga gtaaatcgtg ttattttgga
   155461 ggacaggact aacgtatggg tcggctcatc ttccgcaaag tttttcacca taagatcttt
   155521 cccatcctta tgaaggagga tggcgttgtg cccttcttct agtaccttta ggggctgaag
   155581 gcactgatag ccctctattt ctaaaaagcg ggccactacg tgaaggccca gttccacaaa
   155641 ctgggagtaa atgagtacag gacccggaga cgttttaata ttttttagca tgcatactat
   155701 tttgggacta gaagtttctg tgaaggcctc tttgggcagc tgctgaacag cctctgataa
   155761 tttttcatcc tcttttatgg ttagcatttc ggacgcgaag atgctgatca tgcgggaacg
   155821 cacatagtag gaggagcctg actcttgctc cgatcctggc aggcagaggg cagcggtatt
   155881 tattttttcg tgcattcctg agctggcgtg cttttccgcg ttttcaacgt cccgggccag
   155941 cagatattgc ctatactgct cgggggacat ttcaaccttt tctataataa gaggaagttc
   156001 tgtagggaat agtttgttga gttcattttg gtttccagca tagcttatca tacccactag
   156061 gcggtttagc agtttgtccg cgtttaaagg actattcgtt gttttattga cataagcggt
   156121 gtagaatctt tcatagtgaa gaggtaacaa aattcgcccg cttagcatat taaaacaggg
   156181 caccatttca aaagggtcct tcgaacacgg ggtccctgtt aaaaacaaga tacgaatatt
   156241 tttagcttgc ataatattat tgtacagctg gcgggcattt gttttatcgt tggcgctatt
   156301 gattattcct ctaaagaggt tgtgtgcttc atctacaatg agcaggcatc cgtttaagga
   156361 ccctcccgcc tttatgatct gctgccccat gttgtaagca tctagggaca caaacctaaa
   156421 gcgccgcgag attttctgta gctctttgga gtgatccgta gtttccggat ataaaagttt
   156481 aataagcttt agcaaagact gttggaagtt tgagtgcaac gatttgggcg cgattagaat
   156541 cgggttataa atatgtgaaa gtgaaatagc aagcgaaaga ctcaaaatgg ttttgcccat
   156601 gcccatctgg tgatagatga ggaggccccg tgtgttttcc ccctggccta tcccaaactt
   156661 aggatccgaa aaggcggtgt aaattaaaaa ctggtagtat ttcagtgctc gtgcaaagcg
   156721 ggcagtgagg gaggtgtcct tgctttcctg aagctcttta tacttttcaa atacctcttt
   156781 taggtatgct tctatttgga cggggaagga ggtgttgttg tggacgcaag acatgactcg
   156841 ttataaggat cccatattaa aacttcatta gaagaataag gctgctgata actagcgctg
   156901 cacttaaaga tggggtagcc ctttttcttg taaatccggt gcctgtcgta gacctggctg
   156961 gatagcgggc tcagtgtatc tttaatgtcc acaacgatgc gtaccttttt ttcatccgat
   157021 ccctgccggg taatacgacc caagatttgc tccatgttgt ttctgcgggg cgttgccatg
   157081 atgatcgatg tcatatgctt gaaagaaatg cctctacgcc cgtagccata ggtcagcaag
   157141 atgatggaag cgctgtgtgc ctgagagaga gcggtatttg aaaccccgcc gcatagaagc
   157201 gccacctccg gaacgataat ttgtacatct ttgaattctt cggaaagcgc ctgataaaaa
   157261 atttctaaaa gtttgcgaaa ttccacgaaa atgatgatgc cgtacggctc attggtcccc
   157321 catttttgag gttcagcggt atgcagggag tacagccgct ttgtctcgtt tactacaagt
   157381 tgtatacgcg aaggatcttg aaggagttta tcaatggtgg caatggccga taccttttcg
   157441 ttgatacaca caggtttaat gaagtcggga tgtccttgat attcgatttc cctcacgtac
   157501 ccggaaaagg ttgtagtggg acttacggtt ctctggggct gtcctaaatg gtgaaggata
   157561 atcttgtcca tcccatcggg acggtccagg ggtgtggcgg acagtcctaa tatccgacta
   157621 agctgtattt tccaaaaaat tttgtaattc tctggcgagt gtaattcatg tgcctcatct
   157681 aacacgacca gaccgaaggg ctcaaagaat ggctcaggct tcttgcgcaa ggtattaatg
   157741 atgcccacga tgacgtcgta ctctttactc gtaatgtcct ttttcttgca cgctgcgtta
   157801 ttgtaagcag ctacacgtag gtggggcaag agcaatttta gctcgtcgat ccattgtatt
   157861 tgaatcgcct tggtgggcac gatgaccagg gtagggtaca aaagtttttg aataatactg
   157921 atcgcaatac gcgttttccc caaaccggta tttagatgca agtaaaagcg cccatagggg
   157981 gacaggagct ttttatgaat cttatcgacc atttcttgct ggtagttaaa tagtggaaat
   158041 tctgtttcaa cgcatgggag agtccgcagc gacacggggt gcgccgtgta aaccatgtta
   158101 aacatttcaa actgctttcg caacaatagg ggaaaataaa tgtattctcc ctgcagcgtg
   158161 aaagcggttt cctgtcttat ggctatgtgc tttggctgcc cgggtaacgc ccgcgccgta
   158221 atggtgagcg ccctaagaaa gcggccaaaa tcatgttgta atttactttg cagtttctta
   158281 taatttattc ctattccggc aaaggatata atggcctcca ttctcacact ggacgggcta
   158341 tatgcagagg ttccaaaatt cttaccagag gcgttacgag agggatgcgc tggcaagaaa
   158401 cctctaagct tttatattca acaaatttta aatttaatgg gatgtgacgg caacgagtac
   158461 catgttcttt ttaccagcag ctctgaggaa gcaaatactc atatgatcat ggccgccgtg
   158521 cgccggcatt tgctgcggac acaacaaagg cctcatgtca ttatcggagc agccgagccc
   158581 cctagcgtca ccgaatgtgt aaaggcattg gcgcaggaaa aacgctgcgt gtacaccatc
   158641 atccccctaa aaaattttga aatagatcct gttgcggtat acgatgccat acaaagcaat
   158701 acctgcttag cgtgcatttc gggcaccaat gctgttgtca aaacgttcaa caaactccag
   158761 gaaattagca aagtgctagg agctattccc ctgcattcgg aaatgagtga tgttgtttat
   158821 caaggatgta ttaaacaaca tccgcctgcg gacagttttt cattaaatag cctctatggc
   158881 ttcctgggag taggcatcct gggaataaaa aaaaaggcca tgcagggatt gggaccgctc
   158941 atttttggag gaggactgag gggcggaagc cctaatgtac ccggaattca tgccttgtat
   159001 aaaacattaa cccagcaaag gccctccata aaaaaaataa atactgtaca taagctgttc
   159061 atgaaaattt taaaaaaaca tcagcatgtg tatctgccca tagagggcat gccctctaat
   159121 ggcatacctg ttgaaggccc gaagagcctc ccgggttata ttttatttag cgttggtcgt
   159181 tccgccgagg agctacaaaa aaaaatattt actaaattta atgtaaaggt aggccgtatt
   159241 gttaacttac aagaagtgct gtttcgtatt aaaatacctc aaaaatactg ggagacatta
   159301 ttgtttatcc aattaagaga ggatctaact aaagagaata taaaaagagt tatggctatt
   159361 ttgatgtatt tagataccgt tactcctcgt ggctctcttc ctcctccgag ctactcttct
   159421 tctttttctt aatcgttttt gtttgttcta taataaggga aaagaactct gtgggatctt
   159481 gttccccgta cagattatct gcgaccataa gtatgtttag gatggtaaac aggtgagaat
   159541 acataagggt ttgcgtttta agaaaaccct gacgttgaat cataatggaa aacaccttgc
   159601 aaagccgact catcagctgt tctgtaatag cgttaagcat tttctgggat ttttcttggt
   159661 tttcaggcgt gattttatat tcatgtagaa agtgtttcac acctgaggag aagaatcttt
   159721 cctccttcga gagcccatct ttgatgatgg gaagttcctt gatcagggca aaccattcct
   159781 cctcttgggc ttgcgggttc tgaagatact gatggcagat atggtttaga atggtgcaca
   159841 cgtagctaat aagctctgag ctgattcttt ggttggtttt caaatgctgg cgaaagtagt
   159901 ttttcaccga agtgcatgta ataaacgtct tcattttctt ataatataca acagtatgtt
   159961 gagtctttaa tttaaaatta caaggagttt tccaggtctt tgtgtgtata ggtgcttctt
   160021 tgccgtagag cttcaacagc cggcattgtt tgtgaagcag tgttctgagt agtggctgtt
   160081 gtataaagct cagccgaagc agcacttgcg gccgctggcc caccagttgc catgattagt
   160141 ctgtccgtaa ctgggctgtt cataactggc ctgtccgcga ccgagctgtt cgtaactggc
   160201 ctatctgttg ctggcctgtc cgtgattggc ttgcctacat tgcctgtagt ggctccagcc
   160261 ggtttagagg tacctggttg tggagtggct cctgcccact gctgatcttg ataaggattt
   160321 ataaactgta tatcttcctc ctcaatagcg gcggcagcag cttttttctt tcttgaagaa
   160381 aacagataaa ttagaacgat gataataatg attaagacca cgatagcaac gagaatagta
   160441 cacatatgtg tggagaagaa gctcggtgta gaggttggtg acaaacattc gccataatgc
   160501 cgcggataaa caggttgaaa aaattcagaa tccatttaag atactattat aaataatata
   160561 taaaaatgtt gtggcgcaat gaaattacag aatttatgga tcaactttcc aagtattgcc
   160621 aagaaatctt aaaaacgttt aaacagttgc gtcctagtga atataaacag tacaatgaat
   160681 ttttaacaca agttacaccg ttgctgcaaa aaacccctga aaaaattcca gaggaggttg
   160741 accatatttt cgattaccta gataacgttg aaaaaatttg tgagctactg gtgcatgcta
   160801 gctcaattat tattagttca aaaatacgag aacaagtaaa acacggaatg agcttcagct
   160861 ataaaaccga cctcgactcc ttggcgggca tcctctctca aaaacagtac gtgcttattc
   160921 atctttcaaa aaatattgcg gcccactatt ttaatacgtg tttaaatcaa gggaaatcca
   160981 ggttagatct caaggctgcc tctgtgtttt ataatagccg tccccggacc gcaagctcag
   161041 cagaactata tagaaaaatg ctatacgcct atggctcgct acaagaaatt aattattata
   161101 cggaaaaagc ccgaaataag acgctggatg tggaggagag tgacagcata acgaccatcg
   161161 aacggacggc ccgtcacaac ctttccctta tgcacccgct agaagccatg ggacttacct
   161221 ttggggcaac caacacgaac gcagacccgg aggatctgaa ggataaaacg gtgataaatt
   161281 taacgcttcc gcaggcaaca gaaagcgtca cctaccatct taattcccta atgcagctaa
   161341 aaaaagtaag tacgacttca ggactaaata caaacatttt gaaagcgttt gataatatta
   161401 tttccgcccc tgtgaaaaaa aataaaatgg cctccaagtt ggcgcccgga atggatgtcg
   161461 tgttcactag cgataacgga aaaacatttt ttacgaaaaa cgttttaagc aaaaacatgc
   161521 tagcggggcc caaagagcgg gtgtttgcat ataataatct cattagtaat ttaaataact
   161581 cctgcttcat acaaaatcac aacgattttt tgagacagca ggactcttgg cccttctatg
   161641 acgcacacaa ttttaccaac aaatttttaa tgcagcctat tttttcaggg cagacccgtc
   161701 ctcggctcca gggagccatg gaggccgcgc acgtagaaac gcgtcttacg gcatttttgc
   161761 aaagtattca accttccagg ccacaagatc cctctatttt ggcttccccc aagttatctg
   161821 ctctaatctt gaactaaaat cttgaataaa atcttgaact aaaaacagct acttcttgga
   161881 tttaaatgat ggtcaagctt ttgaaatcac ttagacagct acgaagagtt ttcatgaatt
   161941 ttaaattaga gatttgcaaa ggttacttgc ggtcattttc tgttgattta aataattatt
   162001 agaatagtat aatgtctgaa gatattcgtc gcgggcctgg cagaccgcca aagaaaagag
   162061 ttgttcccaa ctttgagcgc aaggggattc tggagaaacc cgttcggcca caaagccgtc
   162121 tcgagttttc ctatgataac ccgctgatat ttaaaaatct ttttatttac tttaaaaatc
   162181 ttaaaagtaa aaatattttg gtgcgatgta cccccaccga gattaccttt ttttcacgtg
   162241 accagtcgca ggcaagcttt gttattgcca ccatcgacgg aaaaaacgtg aaccattatt
   162301 acgccagtga tgtcttttgg ctaggcatca atagagagct tgttgaaaaa atgtttaaca
   162361 gcattgaccg ctctttttta aaaattacca tcgttcaccg ctatgacaag cctgaaaccc
   162421 tgttttttat ctttacggat tttgacattg acaaggagtg cacgtatcag attacagtct
   162481 cggagcccga gctcgatatg gaccttatcg aaatggaaaa aagcatcagt gaagaaaggc
   162541 tcaaaaatta tcctctgcgg tgggagttta cctccaagca gctcaagaaa acatttagtg
   162601 acttatcaaa ctacaccgag ctcgtgacca ttgaaaaact cggcggcgat acgccgctgc
   162661 acctgtattt ccaaaagttt aactccatct cataccacga gatgtataaa tcttccaaca
   162721 agatcaacct gacctcaacc attcctaagt cacaggtgtt tcagataaat gttaaaattg
   162781 ctcacatcaa gtcgctggcc tcggccatgg tcaccgacaa aatccgcatt ctatgcgaag
   162841 aaaatggaaa cctaatcttt caatcagaaa tggatgccct actattaaat accattacct
   162901 tgaacaacat gatatagttc ggtaaaaatg gctaatagtt agcgccctaa ataacacgtt
   162961 gtaatccggt cagagttgca tcacagtttt cccatttttt tgcctcctcg gcggtggtca
   163021 ccgttgccct gtcattcacc cctggtagga taaagctaaa ggcgttcagt ggagcctgac
   163081 aatgcccgcc caacgtaaag gagctcggag gattttgcgc atcccgaaaa cccttggcca
   163141 tattgtttaa tacattggtt acatcaatcg agtggagtga ccccttgggg tccgtgaatg
   163201 taaagacgca gtttttaaag cgcatatatg cgatggacga atcatcgggg gttttgaagg
   163261 taactgtatt ccccttgctg tacttaaagg gggaccatcc ggtaaaatta taccaaatgt
   163321 aagcaataat aattaaaata atcaacacaa tagtgataga caacacaaaa tctgtagtgc
   163381 cgcccatatt aaataaaaat attttagacc ggcggcttaa aatttactta agtcttgctc
   163441 atggcttacg ttactaatga tagtttaact atgctagctt aactatacta gcttaactat
   163501 actagcttaa ctatactagc ttgactatgc tgattataat taaataaaaa tatgttgccg
   163561 gcttaaaaat tgtttaggtt tgaaaaaata agagatggag ggggcaattt atctccattc
   163621 tgtttagccc cactggaaga cattaaacga taaataatta caagaattaa aatgattaat
   163681 ataagggtta aaaagggatg attcatcaca ttaattaaaa acgtatttat aacgctgttg
   163741 cagttgaaat tttggtatag gtcggaaata ttacccgtgc ctccgtattc tgcaatgttc
   163801 tgacatatgg tgagtccgga ggggcactgc ttgttcgtca aaatatttct atgctccgtt
   163861 gttttatatg catttttatt tccgttacac ggagcaaacg cacattcagc ccatagggtg
   163921 ccggagttca cgcaggcaca atactggcta tacgcatact cgtcctttga acacaatccc
   163981 tgtttgtcgc atatgctccc tataatagtg tcatcttccg ccgtttgttg atttttttgc
   164041 gagcgtgaaa tcgcggccca ggcattgggc tccttttttt gcagctcgga aatcgaaggg
   164101 cctgtgcagc taaagtcgac ccaaatatca ttgcacttcg tcgaaactgg catgcaggac
   164161 ataattgaaa ttattattaa gtatatatca tggcaacaaa tttttttatc caacctatca
   164221 ccgaagaagc tgaaacatac tacccccctt ccgtgataac gaataaacga caggacctgg
   164281 gggtggatgt atactgttgc tccgacctag tgcttcaacc cggactaaat attgttcgcc
   164341 tgcatattaa agtagcatgt gaacacaagg gcaaaaaatg cggttttaaa atcatggcga
   164401 gaagcagcat gtgcacccat gaacggctgc tcattcttgc aaacagcatt ggtttaatag
   164461 atccgggcta cgtgggcgag ctcatgctca aaatcattaa tcttggcgac accccggtac
   164521 aaatatgggc gaaagaatgt ttggtgcagt tggtggccca aggtgaccac atgcctgatc
   164581 atgtcaacat cctaaaaagg aaccaaatat ttccgctatt tgcgcctacg ccaagaggtg
   164641 aaggtagatt tgggagcacg ggcgaggccg ggattatgag aacttaattt tatttttttt
   164701 cttaacataa tgggaggctc tacaagcaaa aattccttta aaaatacaac caacattatc
   164761 agccattcta ttttcaatca gatgcaaagt tgtatttcca tgttggatgg caaaaattac
   164821 ataggcgtat tcggtgatgg aaatattata aaccacgttt tccaagattt aaacttatca
   164881 ttagacacta gttgtgtgca aaagcacgta aacgaagaaa atttcattac aaatctttcg
   164941 aaccaaatta ctcaaaattt aaaagatcaa gaagttgcgt taacccaatg gatggacgca
   165001 ggacatcacg accagaaaac ggacatagaa gaaaatataa aggtaaactt aaaaaccaca
   165061 cttattcaaa actgcgtttc agccctgtcg ggaatgaacg tgctggtggt gaaggggaat
   165121 ggcaacattg ttgaaaacgc aactcagaag cagtcgcagc aaatcatctc taactgtttg
   165181 caggggagca agcaggccat agacaccaca accggcatca cgaacacggt aaatcagtac
   165241 tcacactaca cctcaaaaaa cttttttgag ttcattgcag acgcaatttc ggctgttttt
   165301 aaaagcatca tggtcgcggc cgtggttatc gttgtaatca tcgtagggtt tatagcggta
   165361 ttttactttt tgcattcacg gcatcgccat gaggaggagg aagaagcaga accgctcata
   165421 acctctaaga tattaaaaaa tgctgccgtt tcgcaataat ttaattaaaa gtaaaaaaaa
   165481 aaggtattgt tatagtgatg gcagatctta attctcctat ccagtatttg aaagatgatt
   165541 tcaaggacca aacctctata ggttctttag aatacgatga aaattccgac acgatgatac
   165601 ccagcttcgc agcaggcttg gaaaactatg aacccattcc cagccctacc acatcatctt
   165661 cgctatactc acacttgacc cacaacatgg aaaaaattgc ggaggaagat gatattaatt
   165721 ttctacacga tacgagggaa tttacttcac tggtccccga tgaggcggac aataaaccgg
   165781 aagatgacga agaaagcggc ggcgcaaaac ctaaaaagaa aaaacatttg tttccaaaat
   165841 taagctcgca caaatcgaag taaaaattga aacgaaaaaa aatagaaaaa aatgtttgga
   165901 gcttttgtga gtcaccgttt gtggtcagat agtagttgta cgactacctg catcgcaaac
   165961 agcattgcca actatgtagc ctttggcgaa caaattgaat ttccctttaa atcggcccaa
   166021 gtatttattg ccggccctag aaaggctgtg ataaatattc aggaagaaga taaagctgag
   166081 ctttcaaaga taattgctaa gcacaatctt tgggttgttg ctcatggaac ctacttagat
   166141 gtgccctggt ccagtaggag tgcgtttgtt acccatttta tacatcaaga actacttata
   166201 tgcaaggagg tcggtattaa aggattagtt ttacacctag gcgccgtgga gcctgaactt
   166261 attgtggaag gactaaaaaa aattaagccg gttgaggggg ttgtcattta tctggaaacg
   166321 ccgcacaaca aacatcatac atataaatac agtacaattg agcagatcaa agaattattt
   166381 ttacgtatac gaaatactag gctgaagcat attggtttat gcattgatac ggcacatatt
   166441 tggtcttctg gtgttaacat ctccagctat aaggacgctg ggcaatggct gcgctcgctg
   166501 gaaaacattc actccgtgat cccaccaagc cacattatgt tccacctaaa tgatgccgcc
   166561 acggaatgcg gaagtggtat agaccggcat gcaagtcttt ttgaaggaat gatatggaaa
   166621 tcatatagcc ataaaataaa gcatagcggt ctgtattgtt ttgttgagta cattacgcga
   166681 catcagtgtc cggctatatt agagagaaat ctcgggtctt ctatgcaact gcaaaccgcg
   166741 ttaactacag aatttcatac attaaaatcg ctattaaagt aagtatgaat tttagcgaat
   166801 atcccttagt cattagtgca tgcaaaaaat ttctacagaa acgtattaca atagagaatg
   166861 aagcgcttat aaatgctcta ataaccgctt tagcgcaaac caccacgttg aatgagcttt
   166921 gtttattgcc tattcaaacc tatttgctta gttataaaaa tgcttttgag tggatacact
   166981 tcgtatgtat tgcaattacc actattttag acaataagta taattggaaa gactgtaccg
   167041 tagatattaa ttatattttt cttcacgtaa catatattta caccattaaa actaaggaat
   167101 acctagacta ctgttcttaa actctttatt ttttctatat ttacatcaag aaatgttaaa
   167161 attttttttt caaaaaaaat gatagggata caatatggtt acatgatata agcatagatg
   167221 taaacaaaat aggttacgct tcatgagatt catacgtata tatgtaaaca gaatagatta
   167281 tacttcatga gattcatacg tatatatata cgtactttaa catatatctt gtaatattag
   167341 atgtatgttt cctttttata aaaggctgtt tttattaaaa aaggctgtat ttattataaa
   167401 tcttgcttag gataccactg tcaacgtata tcccatgttg gacaaattgc gtcactatcc
   167461 agttcttttt ttttgatttt gtttaatgct atcctttttg aagggatggt tgtccaccat
   167521 atttattcgg tgttcaatga ataggacggc cttttcgtaa ggcagcgaag atcgttccaa
   167581 gactccttga gtgatgaacg tgttttcttg gatccactta aaaagcacgt ggcattcaaa
   167641 aatagggcag tgattggacc cttggatatg ctttggacag ccaaagcttg aaggaacgta
   167701 gtcctttttt tttaggacga gcttctccac gctggggcaa caaagatcgt tcaagttttg
   167761 gacggtcgca tttggaatgt tgaaatttcg tatccattca ccctcgggtc ctcccttatg
   167821 aagaagcagt atttgttcat ggtctttagt aattttaacc aagtgttgga agatattttt
   167881 tttacacgct tcaaaggcct gaagggtgtc ggttggcagg gctattgaat tcgggagcgg
   167941 gctttcatcg agcgtgaaat ggtgaatgta gcgtgactga aaagcaaatg accgttgatt
   168001 tgttttttca aatatggtgt cgattccgcc atgaaagaat agctgcaaga tgttaaaagc
   168061 tgtatttttt tcccaataaa aaatcaccgc ttctcgtggg attaaaatca tctgtgtccc
   168121 attttcatta tataattggc ccataaagcc atcaacatct atcaacacca aaagcatagt
   168181 acaataagct tttagaacgg agatcgttaa aaaaatagaa agttcgttta aaatgtggtg
   168241 atgttgctaa aaaatgtgat gtttaaatga taatgatctc acatgcatta ataaaaaaaa
   168301 cttttaaatt tttgttttaa tatttgcatg aaaatggaaa catttttagt ctgtttattt
   168361 cataatgctg ctggtttacg tcaacagatt caagaaattt tgtatctact gcggatgcac
   168421 atttacgaaa caaatcttta cttaaagcag gagctatcac ggcttatata cccaaatagg
   168481 cagctttctt ttgtgctact tatgcctctt tcccttttaa gaaactggga tgacattgaa
   168541 tatttgaccg acattgtaga tgataagcaa actctacatt acgcggcaaa tttgctgaca
   168601 atctacgttc tacatctatc catgtatcaa aagctgacaa aaccatattt ccttttagcg
   168661 gtaaagcggg tcagcgaaaa actcaacaaa aagcagcggc attcatttta cgaggtatta
   168721 gtaacctccg aaacattgaa taactatgaa aacctaccta aaaacatttt gaatacgttg
   168781 atgtttgccg tgcgctacgt atttaaacct acaccgaact attcggaaat tatcgcagag
   168841 ttggaaaaaa aaaataagat tcaccatatt atttttaaca tggtgatcac ggattttcag
   168901 caaatccgtg aacaacacat gtgtaaacat ctgtgtgaaa caaacaatga gcttcgtcag
   168961 gaatgcaaag aaattatttt tgatttaaag gtggtaggaa atgtttagcc aataaactcg
   169021 tgcccgcatt ttttacaggt acaatatata gttgaaggct catcgagggc gcgtgtttgt
   169081 acttctctat aagtacacat acgctgcttg cagttggggc acttataaag ttgtgatgtc
   169141 ttttcggcga ctttttgctg cgaacgtagt gtaatttctg tcttctcctt taatgcggca
   169201 gaagggcaaa gttcggcaaa cgtcatgcta ccaattgcct ccggttttag ctcgccggag
   169261 attagcttat taagggcatc attatcctgc tgctggtgac tttttttttc gcaattaata
   169321 atgtgattga tcatcccaca acgggttgaa tattcttcta aaaaggtttt ttcttgctgc
   169381 tggtacgtat aatgataaca cgaggcctcg attttttgca cgtattcggt gcataaatta
   169441 gtattttccc tgaaaaatgt atgtttttga aacgttctaa aaaacatcat ttggatgata
   169501 tcacgcattt ccaaagtaat atagggttct aaccttttgg aatctttcat aactagatcg
   169561 gtggtaatat tcttagtcat acaatttatt aaaaacggct taatatattg taaatatttt
   169621 ttaggcgtgt ctgcctgtaa aaaacattct tgttctatct tatttgtaag gatggtattt
   169681 tgcaaatgtt tattcagcaa atacacgata gaatcgcggg ctatatgcat tttcatataa
   169741 ttttttttta aaatttaata caaaaaaaag aagtatagac tctcctttcc ttctagtgca
   169801 gttaattagt tagttgcctc aaaatggaga ctcagaaatt ggtttccatg gttaaggaag
   169861 ccttagataa gtattcttat cctcttactg ctaaaaacat taaagcagta atacaaaaag
   169921 agtacaaagt tgtcttaccc acaggttcta taaatagtat actgtacagt aacacagaac
   169981 tttttgagaa ggtcgataag acaaatacta tttatccccc actttggata cggaaaacta
   170041 actaatcagt agtacattta aaatgacagt ttaattagta aatttaggtt aacatagtta
   170101 agacaataaa taacaaggga gtataggatt atagtagatt atagggtata tgattatagg
   170161 tatataggag attataggta tataggagaa tatatgatta tagaataaat aagattatag
   170221 gtatatagga gaatatatga ttatagaata aataagatta taggaatggc taagctaaac
   170281 taatattaag cttttttttt caacgaaaac ctaaatacat gggaaatggc agatatacac
   170341 atgttaaaca taagccacat atttattttc ttcttgaaca tgaaaccttt ttttcttctg
   170401 ttgttggtat ataaacaata gggctgtttg ctgtagatgc atgatcttct ataactgctg
   170461 tctcaggatg acgatgtttt tttaaactaa aattgtagga tggaatgagt ggaatatagc
   170521 tatgagtcgt tttaccctgt ttcgtacagg aatatttttt acaaatagta cgcagcaagc
   170581 atattaataa aaatagagat gatatacagg agcatataat ggataccaac acaaaggggt
   170641 agcagttttt ataccgttcc gtatttttct tagctatcaa ttgatttact gtaatattta
   170701 tctcgggaaa ttttgttcta caaaattttg tttggtattc cagaaactca tgtcctggtt
   170761 tattcccgca gcttaaaaaa tgatacagat acgtgtggtt gttactaaaa ctaattcttc
   170821 ttaagaaaaa ctgcggaaga agctttaggt acgtctgttc ctgcttcagg aggaagtagt
   170881 ataagggaca atttcttttt ccgcacatca gattattgta gtataggtag gttggggtgt
   170941 tggagcgaat aagttttctg agaatgttat aatctatgaa ttgcagatca ttatacctta
   171001 ggtccaaaaa cttgagttcc ttactaaagc cagctgcaat ttcggaaata tttttcatcc
   171061 cgcagcggat aatgcggatg tcctgaaacg tttttaaaat acttgtattg tagcgaatac
   171121 ttatgttatt tttttgtaaa taatctatgt cgtgacaagt gcatgaaata ccagtagcat
   171181 tagttggtat agtattatat gcaggaagta ttatagtatc attgagaatc gtcacattgt
   171241 acttatacca tgtattattt tctgatataa agtatttgca agtgaccggt gatttaacct
   171301 tacctgctaa accacttcct aaaaaaacaa aaaatatgaa aacccttagc atcctgtata
   171361 tactattaaa aatttataaa attaattttg ttaaatttca tttaaacaaa aaaaaataat
   171421 gtatatacat cagcaagaaa ttatatacag attatataat tttctgattt ttttttgcca
   171481 tagcaaacat taaaatgtta agcactaaaa tgttaagcac taaaatgtta agcactaaaa
   171541 tgttatggaa ctaaaatgtt aagcactaaa atgttatgga actaaaatgt tatgcaacta
   171601 aaagtatgga actaaaagca tgtaactaaa agcatgtaac taaaatgtaa gcactaaaat
   171661 atatatgctg cattactcat catccatctc ttcatcctcc tcttcttcat cctcatcatc
   171721 atcataggtt aagatatatg tgtcatcttc catttcttca tcttcatgtt cataagcatc
   171781 actgggaatg gcaggaacat tgaatgtagc atttttaaaa tattctatat cttctgctga
   171841 acactcatct aatgattttt tgacagtctt tttaacttcc atggcgtatg attccaaatc
   171901 ctctttatgc atgaatttac ggtagctttt ggccgcatct acatttgctg gagaatccgt
   171961 atttggctca ttgaacagtg agattacact aagaagaaca gtttcaatct tttgagctgg
   172021 agaccaagtc attccccttt cctcagggtt atctgtgtgt aagatagaga tacatagtct
   172081 cccatcagca tagatattag gatgccacat ttcagagatg aatgttaatt tgggtggttc
   172141 atatggataa tttggaggaa agttgatctt tgccttgaac aagcctccct cataaaaagt
   172201 gtcaggtgga ccctttaaga tgacatccca ttcagtcaga ttattctcat tcactgagac
   172261 tttaaaattt tcagaaggat tctctgttag gtttctgtac tctgccagta aaaatctgga
   172321 aaccatggtt atttaatatt aattaaatcc cttgacttat tttccctaaa agtagatgaa
   172381 cctcttttgt tttttatagg gttcattttt actaaaattt tgaactggta aacatcctta
   172441 acggcataat tattaagtga gaaggaggat ccgtataaaa tcctattttg ggggtggaaa
   172501 aaagtttaag ggcataagta tgaactgaga aggaggatct gtataaaatc ctaatttggc
   172561 ggaagtggct attacgttaa aattagtacc ggcaaccgta ataatcatat agcccttatc
   172621 atcaattttc cacattaaaa gattattata ttcgtatgtt tgtccaatat ggattgtttt
   172681 ctcgccagat gttacatgtg ttttggttgt taatggctga agcttagtac agtcataaat
   172741 aagcccatta ctactaagat atagaggagt ggtttgttgt atagtttcat atgctaatat
   172801 tccatttttc cacgtaacgg cttgataatt atttatggta atgagttgaa atttcataag
   172861 taataggaca tttttagttg tcgatgtaca tttcaacggt gttttataaa aataaaaaat
   172921 aataattgtt aaaactacga caataacggc caaaataatt tcatacattt tttataacaa
   172981 ttatacatag tatggtattt aaaatattgg ccaaatttaa aaaaacttca tgatttttaa
   173041 aacagggaaa aagggaatta gattgaataa aaaacgaaag cacttgtcta tatatttttt
   173101 ttatcatatt gtcctgggtt gcatttttaa ctggcagaga agtgtcagag tggaatatca
   173161 ctgttgtggg cctataaggt cttgttaaac catgatcggt cattgttttc gtactagtgt
   173221 catttagggt cgacctaata gctcgatata aagtgatagg ggttaaacta tcagaaatag
   173281 tcttatctgt gctaaaatgt gtatagtcat ctttatcact aatattatta gaaatggcag
   173341 ttgttatata attactactt gttgtgggtg aaatactggt gttattagca atagcagtcg
   173401 ttaaataatt actacctatt acaagtaaac taatgctagc tacattttta acttcaataa
   173461 acctaaaaag ccatactaaa tacctaaaca acatcctgtt ataatatgag cagaaaaaaa
   173521 aattaagtat aattagggaa ttagtcttgt tagcttacta ttaagaatta ttattcagat
   173581 ccctatttag ttagaaactg tcgtatagtg aataagactc atcatcggat gaagattccg
   173641 attcagacat ggattctttt tcttcctcag aataatctgt ttctacttct acaatagaag
   173701 aatcagtgtc atcctcagaa agagaagcgt ttaaatatgg actatcttct ataacaacat
   173761 tttctgcctc ataatcctcc tcgtccattt ccattgtctg tagaagaatg tttttagcat
   173821 catcatactc atttcttttt ttgttggaag gtaatgcatc ctcaatgcgg ttcatgttaa
   173881 gttccttcat tttatggata atttccgtaa ttcgtgatat ttttggcatg taggatggtt
   173941 ttaaggttaa atccacaatg acaggagaat tttcatttga tgtactctga tcttcgattt
   174001 ctttatctag aatttttgtc cttttttgag tactggatgt tatcgaggaa ttcatactct
   174061 gaaatgatat atcaatgggt gctgaacgct tttttccaat taagccattc ttaggcgaat
   174121 catctctagt taattcgtct ttcaacatac tacttttaga caaattatct ttagccaagc
   174181 tatccttaga tatactactt ctagatattt tacctttaaa taatattttt ctagacatgt
   174241 tattcttagg caaagtatta attcctatat ttttataaga aataggtttt atgcctttat
   174301 ttaaaggaat gtccatatcg aagaactttc tcttacgaat attttcacca cgagcaactt
   174361 ccattttatc tactatgggc agtgtattct ggctactctg ttgtttactg tgataattct
   174421 atgaaaattg atttacaatc aatttttagt tttaaatata ttgtggtacc taggacaaag
   174481 aaagtatata tggccaataa ttattccact aaattgattt ccggactgat gggtatggag
   174541 acatgttgtc cctacaggca accgcgaaac tggccgtagc ggcaaacaca tactccaaga
   174601 atatccatcc aatattgaag gtctttgggc tgtggtggaa aaacaataca ctagatggac
   174661 ctgttaaaat atgtaaccat tgtaatcaaa taatagtagg agaatacccc atgtgtttca
   174721 atcatggaat gagtatggat gtggctttaa ttcgggcagt caaagaccgc aatatatctt
   174781 tagtccagct tttcactgaa tggggaggaa atattgatta tggggcactt tgtgctaaca
   174841 ccccatctat gcaaagatta tgtgagagtt tgggagccaa gcctccaaag ggccaaatgt
   174901 ttatggatac tcttatacat ctttcagata ccttggatga taatgattta attagggggt
   174961 atgagatttt tgaagaaaat aaagtattgg attatgtcaa tctcatgcaa ttaaaaataa
   175021 ttctttcctt gaagacccgt atacctctca tggaacaact agaccaaatt gccttaagac
   175081 agcttctgca gcgatattgg tatgccatgg ctgtacaaca caacctaaaa gcagctatcc
   175141 actattttga taaccatatt cctaatataa agccatttcg tctgcgctgt gctttgtatc
   175201 ttaatgattc ctttaaaatc catgatgctt gtaaaactgt aaatatggat cctaatgaga
   175261 tgatgaacat tgcttgtcag caggatttaa actttcaaag cattctctat agttatatgt
   175321 taggagctga tattaataag gccatgctaa tgtctttgaa tcatgggaat ctttctaata
   175381 tgtggttttg tatagattta ggggcagatg cttttgagga ggcaggggcg cttgctggaa
   175441 aaaaaaataa aagagtgttg cagcatatat taggtcttaa catctttaag cgagagttga
   175501 ttcctccttg taaaaatcct gatccttctc aaatccaact tctgttaaaa aactacactc
   175561 taaaaaatgt atcaaccatt tttacttatt attgtcagta gtcattgttt atatcaggat
   175621 atataaccca tttgtttaat cttttttttt gtattaggct tcataatcgc ccacaaaaaa
   175681 aagattaatc ttttatcaga tacctaaaac cttttataag tgagtctatg agatggatca
   175741 tctcttgatg gtcatcgtaa gaagcaagct ttctagcaaa aacgacagcg ttaaagaatt
   175801 tattgcgctc gtgtctggat aatactttta atagcgaacc aaaacagtat ttaaaaattt
   175861 ggcaacagtt tttttgggct gcaataaaca aacacttgat cagtgcctgc ttcactttct
   175921 gatcggacat atttgccgca taacaggctt ttttaaactt agtaatataa ttatgtttcg
   175981 caagtaccat taacaaggaa gctatgggaa gctgcttttc ttggtgaaat tcacgtaaac
   176041 atttgatggc cagtgcttgg aagacagtgt gacttattaa gtcagaaatg atagttttca
   176101 tggttgtaaa aatatacata ggattttctt gttctgtata tagtttgaaa agcttatcat
   176161 tgcgtgaaat gatggccatt tttaatacaa gatagtatag tttatcttta gataaaaatg
   176221 ctttgcaagc cgtgattatg tcgatgttgt tgttatgaat agcgatagaa agtaatgttt
   176281 ctattctgaa tgtttttaaa tgccttaaca gaggaatgca gtttatgtta ttatatttaa
   176341 caatactgta atacaccgaa tcaatgacgg tcatctgagc atcaagccga tttattagca
   176401 aatttaacgt ttttttggag gcatgacctt taatggcggc actaagagcg catagtatag
   176461 taaaattgtt aaatatattt tggttaaaga gaagcagtaa tattttcctt cggttatagt
   176521 acgcagcatc tgtgatgatg attggacgat aaacgttaaa atgggttaac agctttttaa
   176581 aaaaacggaa gtagtttttt tgtatcgctg tttgcatcat cgaaataatg agatggtcag
   176641 ggtacgtaat gggtaggtca catgctacct ctaacaaaga ataatcaccc aatctaaagg
   176701 ctgtgttaaa aagcgtacta tcatcatacg tatcgaacac tcctgctgtt gcaaaccaag
   176761 caatgagatg aatgtgccgt tccttacaag ctatcgcaaa tagggcattt cctatggaat
   176821 gtcgaacaat gtactcccta tttttttcca aaatgttttg aaaattgtat agcgttgccg
   176881 catacagtag acactccatt ctggcgtgat aatttttact tttgcatatg aatagatgga
   176941 agaactcgaa taattcttga gaacttgtta aatgcataat gtggtgatag cttggtgtag
   177001 ttaaatgatg tgagaaaatg cattctatta catcttttcg gttatgtttt agtgcctgag
   177061 ctaaggcata ttcaggctca acccatagta ctagtgtttc tagaattctg atatttgcct
   177121 gctttgccaa tgcatacttt aaaacactct ggttggaaaa cattttgtta tgaagatgga
   177181 cgacagtgtc catttttatg atgggaccat tccagtatag tcctaaatgc tgtagcagat
   177241 catttgttag gtctgaggcg tcctcgggag tcatataaat atgttgcaac gcttttttct
   177301 gtaaggagaa catttcgccg taatcatata aaaaaaaatt aaaatttaag gatagatata
   177361 attcaagcat aacaactgtt aatatttgtt attaacaaac ataaaatcaa gatttataat
   177421 aggacatttg cagtaaatat acagaatgta agtaaatggg atattatcta tcataatgaa
   177481 tcaagggata tttgtataga ttaggatttt ctgtaataaa gatatgaaga tcatcatagt
   177541 agaatccatc aatcacaatg caaccacctt taaggcataa tttagtaaat tcagcactcc
   177601 catcttctgg atgctttaca actaacatta aaaactcctc agttacatta tctgttataa
   177661 agtatgatcc tcctggagcc atatctagca tgtctcttat tcccataaaa tcctttttgg
   177721 ggtggtaaaa acttagcaat ttcaatctct tttctaggtt tttttcttgg tatttaagcc
   177781 atttgttata aaacagtttt cttatgaaaa tgcatttgaa aatactggga atatttaacc
   177841 atgcttcttc cgagcacatc tccagatatt tactttcttt gtttcccatg tctaatttat
   177901 tgttcactaa gttagcaatg aattagtata taacctattt tataacctag ttataaccta
   177961 tcttataacc cattttataa cctatttata attggctata gctatgcata atctaaatga
   178021 ttacccctac taagcaccct acttttacat atatggattc actttttatt ttgtaaacta
   178081 ttagaattat tttataatta tttattttca ttgtaaatga gtggatattt ataaaaatcc
   178141 tcaaccgttt taagatagtt ttctagagag aagtaatttt taccgttaat atataatgct
   178201 ttcccattaa aatctagttt tgctatgttt agtgaaccgt tttctagatc tttttgaaca
   178261 agaaacagat tttcatcggt tgcgtcgtcc gtaagcagaa aggtaccatt aggcttgttc
   178321 ataaacatac gttctatttc gtcgtcattt ttttgtgaat agaaaaaacc caacttttta
   178381 atccgtttta gctctttttt atcaatcttt ccagactgtt ttatatatat tttattacaa
   178441 attttagaat cctctttggc ttcattatac ttattttgct tgtcctctat tgacataact
   178501 gtatttggta ggtaacttcc gtcaaggtgg ttccccatgt tttgagtaaa tttttaattc
   178561 agttgtatac ttgagactaa aataaatata aaaatttaaa aaataaaaat tatttttgta
   178621 aatctgttta tggcttatag cggtataggg gggtcgataa aaggtatcgg ggtagtctcc
   178681 tacgatatcg tcaattttgg tatagtaaca cttgttatgg tagtattgtc caaaacgagt
   178741 gtgtatgcgc cgatgaagtg tccgcccgct aatggggcag ttccaggtta agacaaccat
   178801 atcacagtca aaaagagagg aaacggcata ggtgcccaaa ggttcattaa acagcatacg
   178861 ccgcatatat tttagttttt tatcaccgtg gtaatagtca cagtttttca tgtcctgttt
   178921 aataggatta ttccccatct atgatactat ataaaaaatt tagtttttag ctttttcaaa
   178981 actaaatttt ccttatcaca gcgtgtagaa gaatatttaa agatgttata tcttttagcg
   179041 ggacccaaaa aattctcatc acttattttt ttttattgtt gtagttcata acagcgttta
   179101 ggacttataa cgatataaag gtctataaaa tatatgcggg tataatctta taaaatcatc
   179161 gattttttca taatattctc cgtttatata ataaagatcg taacagacat tgatgcgtaa
   179221 atgcattatt cgcgtgttcg ttgggcagct aaaggatatc acaacgtagt ttttttgaga
   179281 aaagacgaaa ccacataagt ccctaagggt tcattgaata gtaaacgcca tatctgtttt
   179341 aaattttgtt gttcaccata gtagtattcg cactttttca ggtctttttt aacaagccta
   179401 tttcccattt acgtttataa atagatttag aaatgctata tattacttgt tgatgaaaga
   179461 ttaacacgtc ttatatgtag atgttttctt taaaaatatt tgcattgcaa cagacgtggt
   179521 tctttcttat cagaaatctc aaaactcgtc cttatgttaa accttaaagt ttaaaattta
   179581 aagaagtatt tataaaatat aaccatggga actttttcag tgacggcttc tgcaaaaaat
   179641 gacaatgccg tttgtaagta tttaaaagaa ccaatggttg aaaataaaaa ttacaaaaac
   179701 atattaagaa atgagcatga taaaaaaaat ttaaatgatg ctctacgtca acatatcact
   179761 gttcataatc cagtagttga ttggtgtaat aactattcaa cattttcatc tcaggatttt
   179821 gaggaatata aaatttatat acatagtgat cttatggatg gacgacctag tccaaaaaaa
   179881 acatggtgtg taatactgta atatttgtta gtaatgaatt aatacactga aattaatata
   179941 ctaaagtgta tttctggcta ttcccattat ggtagtaata tcattactat ttttaagagc
   180001 tgggtgtgga tttgtgtaaa aatagcattc tcctccatgt tgtgatggct ctgtcatatc
   180061 aaattcccat cctatgcaac ctttatgttg taaacatgat gattggtaag tatttatgct
   180121 aaaccaatca taactggtaa aaaaagtacc atcatctata cgtgtttttc caaatggaga
   180181 ttgaagatca gcagtagtgc tattaaacct ataaaaacca ggtgtataat tacatgaatt
   180241 gatggtagga tctatattaa tatcttttat atcctgtttt atagcttcta gacaactcat
   180301 atcagtacat gttccacgta cacagtgctg tcctttatct ttacaatccg tatctgtctt
   180361 acattttttt ttcggtgggt tcagatggta ataactcagt attaaaatta tcacaagaat
   180421 aattgctata agtatttgaa taacaggatg atacatttta atattaaata tattttttaa
   180481 ttaaatgaat agatttaaat aattctttag aaatattcta caaagaatga aatggatggt
   180541 tcaaaaaaaa tgtaatatat tgttaggtca agtaaattta atattttata atccttttct
   180601 agctattgcc attacaacat tatcctggta tttaagagca ggatgcggat ctatataaaa
   180661 cttaggtgta tagttacata aatggatgtt aggatctagt ttaagacagg tatcctttat
   180721 atatacagtc tacatgtatt ttacatttgt taatttttta gtgattttag aagaaaaaag
   180781 tcaaaattgt tagaagaata tttttatatt aaaatgatat aagttacttt aattattaca
   180841 cttaacctga aaagacttat tacctaaaat attactaaaa ggtaaagtaa tattgtgtaa
   180901 ttgagtccat aacatgggtg ggaaacaaaa atctcgtaat atgaaaaaca aacatcctag
   180961 aaagagtgca attgttataa gcttgtgtaa ctttacttta aagtaggaat ataaaaatat
   181021 gagtataaga ggaataggcg ccattactaa tattggctcc aacatcctgt tgtctacaaa
   181081 aaaaaataac tttttttggg gaaaaaaata ttttcaaata gagtgtgtgt tataattgat
   181141 atttttcttt gtttagattc tatcataatt aataaaatac cacacgtatt tatgttatga
   181201 gaatagactg ttgattttta ataagttttt attaaaaatt taggagtata ggtccggtgt
   181261 ttattaaaat acttataatc tctaacaaca taattattaa gttataaact aacttataat
   181321 aagggcctat ctatttttac tgataaatat ttttaaccca atgattcaag attttaaagg
   181381 actttattaa tgggagttat gtttgcccag cagatcatac aattatttat ttcgcaggta
   181441 atctcagtct tatatacata taataaaata cattacttac agcaaattat taaacctcct
   181501 agcaaggagc ctggatactg gcgtacctat gcaaaccatc acagattctg ttgggactgt
   181561 caaggtggca tctataggaa caaggtattt aaaaatcatc tttctacgac taaggacctt
   181621 aatatagata aatatttgat gggtttattt atctgcgcaa aaaatgcacc caccaaataa
   181681 aacacaaaca tcctgtttat ttacttataa aatgtcgtca tcctacatga tataagtgat
   181741 gaacaaggtt taataaaaat aattcgtgtt ttatttttgt gtagtaagta aatgcaaaat
   181801 aaaatcccaa attttaacct tttctttttt tttctataca agatgttaga aatagtattg
   181861 gcaacgctgc tgggtgatct gcagcaactt aaggatctta cacctaagca gcgggccgta
   181921 gctttcttcc gagccaacac caaagagcta gaggactttc tctaccccga tgggcagact
   181981 gaggagttac tccctggatt tcttcttaac catttactag aaccctcagg ccctattgaa
   182041 attttaaccg gatatcacct ctttcgtcag aatccaaagg caggtcgctt gcgaggcctt
   182101 gaggtgaaaa tgcttgaacg gttatatgat gctaatattt acaatatgct ggctcggcta
   182161 cggcctgagt tggttcgtga caaggctgtt gagctatatt ggctttttcg agctatttta
   182221 atatgtcatg gtcccttggt tttggagatt gtacgacatg agacgttgga ctttgcagaa
   182281 accgccttta tctgtgctgc ttactttagt gaaccttagg taatgtacgc tctttataac
   182341 tttataccac ccactcatgc agtccttgct gatgccatcc agatgtgtct tgagagcaac
   182401 agcgaggcag ggatttgcta tgtctaccta atgggaggta acctcaaggg caaggtgccc
   182461 ggctcgctgc gcaaacgtct gcgtgccagt ccacttcggc aagaacgcaa aaagaaaaac
   182521 gtccttccgc cccacgaatt cctactcctg ctccacggga tttaattttt ttcgtaggag
   182581 cgctactgag aggatctcct cagcgttggc aatccgacgt tggaagcgga gcctatcagc
   182641 agcagcctgt tcccaggggc ccttgcgatc aatgtcatcg gcttcccaca cgtctactaa
   182701 accatcatct gtagcaaaat ggacctttat atcccgttgt ctaattttta tactggaata
   182761 gaacgccttc cacttagtat ttacttcgtg aagagcgtta ttgttatcaa atcctttatt
   182821 aaaattttta gaatcatgat tattgtcgtt caggggtact tcatttaatg acatcaatgt
   182881 attctcaaga gaggtatttt catcccagtc actatcatca cttaaatctt catttccccc
   182941 gagaatgtag gctaacatag ggttcgtgcc tatatttgat aaatggtggg agacagattt
   183001 aataggctca ttttgaacgg aggattttga aggacctggt tgaatgctat taagaggttt
   183061 tttacgacgt ctgcggctgc gtttatttct cctcgtcatt tatagttttt ttaaatactt
   183121 gtttaaagca tgagtttaaa ttttagatat cagtaacgta ttctttagta taaatcggta
   183181 atgtttttga agaaaagagt tctaatagaa taaatagttt ataataaata gtttacaata
   183241 aataagttaa attgggtgtt aggaacacta ttttaaattg atttttttcc ggaaataatt
   183301 attgagtaga tagaagtatg atgccatcta ctttacaagc acttgctaaa aaagtactgg
   183361 ccacaccgca tatatctaaa aaatattgtc agtctaagga gtactgtcat atattaaaat
   183421 gttgtggttt atggtggcat gatgctccaa ttacaattta tccttgtata aataaaatat
   183481 tgataaaaac agcaagcttt aaacatggtt tagagttgaa tgtcgcattc atgaaagctg
   183541 tacaggaaaa taattatgat ctaataaggc tgtttattga gtggggtgcg gatatcaact
   183601 ttgggttggc cactgttaat acagaccgta cccgggacct gtgccgggaa ctaggtgcga
   183661 aggaagcttt aagtgaaaaa gaaattttag aaatatttga taaaatacag tatattaaaa
   183721 gtagcagtaa tattattgta tcccatgaat tattatctaa taaccccctt ttcttaaata
   183781 atgatcaatt gaaattaaga atgttcgatg aactacataa actatcaatc aactttgtat
   183841 tacatgagat atcatttaat gaaatgctaa ctaggtattg gtatagtatg gcgatactat
   183901 ataacctcac cgcagccatt caatattttt atcaatccta caagcatttt aaagattggc
   183961 ggttaatatg tgggcttgct tataacaacg tgtttgacct tcatgaaatt tataataaag
   184021 agaagactga tatgaacatt gatgaaatga tgcagttggc ctgtatgtat gatggtaatt
   184081 atacaaccat ttattattgt tttatgttgg gggctgacat caatcgggca atgattgcct
   184141 cgatcataaa tttttgtgat ggtaacttat tcctttgtat agatttgggg gctgatgtat
   184201 ttgaagagag tatgaaaatg gcaatagaag atcataatga cgtattagaa agtatcttat
   184261 catttaaaaa ttattatagt tcagacgttt ctctgttatc attaaagacg acagatccag
   184321 aaaaaattaa tgccttgtta gaagaagaaa gttacaaatc aaaaaatagg ttgatatata
   184381 aaagttattg atattacaac aataactatt tttttttgca aaatttaaaa ttttttgcaa
   184441 aaaaaaatat gtccacacca tcttctttac aagtccttgt caaaagggtg ctggacttcc
   184501 agcatgtatc tgaagatgat tactgtattt taaaatgttg tggattatgg tggcatggag
   184561 gcccaatcat actttctact aatgaggata atcaaatgat gataaaatca gcaagcttta
   184621 aagatggttt agagataaat ctcgcattaa tgaaggctgt acaagaaaac aattgtagcc
   184681 taatagagct gtttaccgaa tggggtgcag acattaattc tggattggtt actgtcaaca
   184741 cggaatacac ccgaaaccta tgtcgaaatc taggtgctaa ggagatatta aataaacggg
   184801 aaattttaga agtattttta aaattaaaga attttaaaag tagcagtaat attattgtat
   184861 cccatgaatt attagataat aatcctcttt tcctaagtga agataatgat tatttgagaa
   184921 gaataattaa ttgtaatcta aggagaatat caattaactt tatattggat gaaatatcat
   184981 ttaatgaaaa gctaaccaga ttctggtata gtcaggcggt actatataat cttactgaag
   185041 ctatccaata tttctatcaa aaatataagc agtttaaaga ttggcgatta atatgcgggc
   185101 ttgcttttaa taatgtgttt gatcttcatg aaatatataa caaagagaag gttagtatgg
   185161 atattaatca aatgatagag ataacctgtg catatatatg tagttattcc actatttact
   185221 attgttttgt aatgggagct gacattaatc gggcaatgat tacctcggtt acaaaatctt
   185281 atacttgtaa cttgttcttt tgtatagatt taggagctac tgccttcgaa gagtgtttag
   185341 aaatagcaaa acaacaggat aataatgaat tagtaaaaat attatcattg aaaaattatt
   185401 atagtccaga tagctccctt atatcattaa aaataacaga tccggagaaa attaatatct
   185461 tattagatga ggaaaattat gagtcaaaaa atgggttaat atatgaagaa tctaatataa
   185521 aattattttt tcataatagc gatgatatat tttgatagag gttttggtgc tgatggattt
   185581 ttataggatc acatgactat aattttattt tttttcctag accaaaaaaa attaaagtga
   185641 tcgtgttata attaacattt ttttgtactc ggatcttaga tatagaaagg tgatatatgt
   185701 tgttgttatc atcacattta ttaagtatac gcagaaaagc ataacaccgg cttccatggt
   185761 ttataaaaga tcttttttga aaaaacatta aattttagtc gctttcaatg tctaagtagg
   185821 tttgccaata gtatacagcc aaaatactta gcagaatata taaagtgaat tctctaccaa
   185881 taaattttat agagaaataa cataagattg ccataatttg acactttaat atgaatatca
   185941 ggaatgccaa caacgtgtag accaaacacc agacatcaca aataaacata gctaaagatt
   186001 tctccgcaaa ccagtatgca cggcggcaat ttattttctt cggaaaatat attaagtttt
   186061 ataattccgc aggtggcgat ctgattcctc acatcccaaa atcatgcgta ccgcggcgtg
   186121 tcgtcgctgc cgtacggcgg gggcggcgcc gcctcggccg gctttttttg cgccgcgcag
   186181 agcttgagca ggccctcgat gccgtagcat atgaacagca ccagcaggtt gaccgccagc
   186241 acgtagagga accacaccag atagccgttc atggctggcg gcgatttgtg acaaaaaaac
   186301 attaagtttt agtaccgcgg cggcggtatc tcaggcggcg gcggggcggc aacatttctt
   186361 attatatgga tattatcaca cacctcatct atcatgcaat atacgattgc taatatcagg
   186421 ttgcccacta gtatgcagag aaaccacgta agataaatat tcatcctggc ggcgtttttt
   186481 gacgaaaaaa cattaaattt tagcccggca ttttttgatg cctactgcaa taacgcccac
   186541 cacagcagca ggaataattt taatgtttaa cgccaacaac agcaggaata attttaatct
   186601 ttaatgccaa caacagcagt aataatttta atctttaacg ccaacaacag tattaataat
   186661 tttaatgttt aacgcctacc acagcagtat taataatttt aatgtttaac gcctaccaca
   186721 gcagtaggaa taattttaat gtaggaataa ttttaatgtt taacgccaac agcagcagta
   186781 ataattttaa tgtttaacgc caacaacaac aggaataatt ttaatgttta acgccaacag
   186841 cagcagtaat aattttaatg tttaacgcca acaacaacag gaataatttt aatctttaac
   186901 gcccacccgc aaaattcgtc cggcccgcca cagcaacaga ataattttaa actttgacgc
   186961 ccaccaaaac ggtatgcatt ttggcaccgc gaaattcctt ccggccagcc gcaacttgtg
   187021 taactacctc tccgccgccg ccgcgaaatt ctgcatcttg tgtaactacc tttccgcacc
   187081 gcaaaaccgc aaaaataatt attcccccgt aaaaaaaaat aattattttt ttttcacaaa
   187141 aaagatctgc actataatat aaaattgtac ctgctttata tataataaat tt
//
